# Supplementary material for: In- & Out-Cloning: Plasmid toolboxes for scarless transcription unit and modular Golden Gate acceptor plasmid assembly
Source: bioRxiv preprint, doi:10.1101/2024.06.22.600171, version 1 (2024-06-22)
Supplement: Supporting Data S2 [file 600171_file04.zip › pMA_endlinker_plasmids_PMID_28066763/pMA667.gbk]

LOCUS       pMA667        2951 bp DNA     circular SYN 21-AUG-2023
DEFINITION  .
ACCESSION   .
VERSION     .
KEYWORDS    .
SOURCE      synthetic DNA construct
  ORGANISM  synthetic DNA construct
REFERENCE   1  (bases 1 to 2951)
  AUTHORS   .
  TITLE     Direct Submission
  JOURNAL   Exported Aug 21, 2023 from SnapGene 6.2.0
            https://www.snapgene.com
COMMENT     This file is created by Vector NTI
            http://www.invitrogen.com/
FEATURES             Location/Qualifiers
     source          1..2951
                     /mol_type="other DNA"
                     /note="color: #ffffff"
                     /organism="synthetic DNA construct"
     primer_bind     complement(20..36)
                     /label=M13 fwd
                     /note="common sequencing primer, one of multiple similar 
                     variants"
                     /note="color: #a020f0; direction: LEFT"
     variation       360
                     /label=G to A
                     /note="color: #3366cc"
     variation       416
                     /label=A to T
                     /note="color: #3366cc"
     promoter        510..614
                     /gene="bla"
                     /label=AmpR promoter
                     /note="color: #ffffff; direction: RIGHT"
     CDS             615..1253
                     /codon_start=1
                     /label=CAT
                     /label=CAT (CmR)
                     /note="color: #66cc99"
                     /translation="MEKKITGYTTVDISQWHRKEHFEAFQSVAQCTYNQTVQLDITAFL
                     KTVKKNKHKFYPAFIHILARLMNAHPELRMAMKDGELVIWDSVHPCYTVFHEQTETFSS
                     LWSEYHDDFRQFLHIYSQDVACYGENLAYFPKGFIENMFFVSANPWVSFTSFDLNVANM
                     DNFFAPVFTMGKYYTQGDKVLMPLAIQVHHAVCDGFHVGRCLMNTTVLR"
     misc_feature    1123..1142
                     /label=c1
                     /note="color: #3366cc"
     rep_origin      1424..2012
                     /direction=RIGHT
                     /label=ori
                     /note="high-copy-number ColE1/pMB1/pBR322/pUC origin of 
                     replication"
                     /note="color: #ffff00"
     rep_origin      2012
                     /label=ORI
                     /note="RNaseH cleavage point"
                     /note="color: #3366cc"
     promoter        2280..2403
                     /label=P lac prom
                     /note="color: #800000; direction: RIGHT"
     protein_bind    2300..2321
                     /label=CAP binding site
                     /bound_moiety="E. coli catabolite activator protein"
                     /note="CAP binding activates transcription in the presence
                     of cAMP."
                     /note="color: #31849b"
     promoter        2336..2366
                     /label=lac promoter
                     /note="promoter for the E. coli lac operon"
                     /note="This forward directional feature has 3 segments:
                        1: 2336 .. 2341 / #ffffff / -35
                        2: 2342 .. 2359 / #ffffff
                        3: 2360 .. 2366 / #ffffff / -10"
     promoter        2372
                     /label=P
                     /label=P(LAC)
                     /note="lac promoter"
                     /note="color: #800000; direction: RIGHT"
     protein_bind    2374..2390
                     /label=lac operator
                     /bound_moiety="lac repressor encoded by lacI"
                     /note="The lac repressor binds to the lac operator to
                     inhibit transcription in E. coli. This inhibition can be 
                     relieved by adding lactose or 
                     isopropyl-beta-D-thiogalactopyranoside (IPTG)."
                     /note="color: #31849b"
     primer_bind     2398..2414
                     /label=M13 rev
                     /note="common sequencing primer, one of multiple similar 
                     variants"
                     /note="color: #a020f0; direction: RIGHT"
ORIGIN
        1 gggtaccgag ctcgaattca ctggccgtcg ttttacaacg tcgtgactgg gaaaaccctg
       61 gcgttaccca acttaatcgc cttgcagcac atcccccttt cgccagctgg cgtaatagcg
      121 aagaggcccg caccgatcgc ccttcccaac agttgcgcag cctgaatggc gaatggcgcc
      181 tgatgcggta ttttctcctt acgcatctgt gcggtatttc acaccgcata tggtgcactc
      241 tcagtacaat ctgctctgat gccgcatagt taagccagcc ccgacacccg ccaacacccg
      301 ctgacgcgcc ctgacgggct tgtctgctcc cggcatccgc ttacagacaa gctgtgacca
      361 tctccgggag ctgcatgtgt cagaggtttt caccgtcatc accgaaacgc gcgagtcgaa
      421 agggcctcgt gatacgccta tttttatagg ttaatgtcat gataataatg gtttcttaga
      481 cgtcaggtgg cacttttcgg ggaaatgtgc gcggaacccc tatttgttta tttttctaaa
      541 tacattcaaa tatgtatccg ctcatgagac aataaccctg ataaatgctt caataatatt
      601 gaaaaaggaa gagtatggag aaaaaaatca ctggatatac caccgttgat atatcccaat
      661 ggcatcgtaa agaacatttt gaggcatttc agtcagttgc tcaatgtacc tataaccaga
      721 ccgttcagct ggatattacg gcctttttaa agaccgtaaa gaaaaataag cacaagtttt
      781 atccggcctt tattcacatt cttgcccgcc tgatgaatgc tcatccggaa ttacgtatgg
      841 caatgaaaga cggtgagctg gtgatatggg atagtgttca cccttgttac accgttttcc
      901 atgagcaaac tgaaacgttt tcatcgctct ggagtgaata ccacgacgat ttccggcagt
      961 ttctacacat atattcgcaa gatgtggcgt gttacggtga aaacctggcc tatttcccta
     1021 aagggtttat tgagaatatg tttttcgtct cagccaatcc ctgggtgagt ttcaccagtt
     1081 ttgatttaaa cgtggccaat atggacaact tcttcgcccc cgttttcacc atgggcaaat
     1141 attatacgca aggcgacaag gtgctgatgc cgctggcgat tcaggttcat catgccgttt
     1201 gtgatggctt ccatgtcggc agatgcttaa tgaatacaac agtactgcga tgactgtcag
     1261 accaagttta ctcatatata ctttagattg atttaaaact tcatttttaa tttaaaagga
     1321 tctaggtgaa gatccttttt gataatctca tgaccaaaat cccttaacgt gagttttcgt
     1381 tccactgagc gtcagacccc gtagaaaaga tcaaaggatc ttcttgagat cctttttttc
     1441 tgcgcgtaat ctgctgcttg caaacaaaaa aaccaccgct accagcggtg gtttgtttgc
     1501 cggatcaaga gctaccaact ctttttccga aggtaactgg cttcagcaga gcgcagatac
     1561 caaatactgt ccttctagtg tagccgtagt taggccacca cttcaagaac tctgtagcac
     1621 cgcctacata cctcgctctg ctaatcctgt taccagtggc tgctgccagt ggcgataagt
     1681 cgtgtcttac cgggttggac tcaagacgat agttaccgga taaggcgcag cggtcgggct
     1741 gaacgggggg ttcgtgcaca cagcccagct tggagcgaac gacctacacc gaactgagat
     1801 acctacagcg tgagctatga gaaagcgcca cgcttcccga agggagaaag gcggacaggt
     1861 atccggtaag cggcagggtc ggaacaggag agcgcacgag ggagcttcca gggggaaacg
     1921 cctggtatct ttatagtcct gtcgggtttc gccacctctg acttgagcgt cgatttttgt
     1981 gatgctcgtc aggggggcgg agcctatgga aaaacgccag caacgcggcc tttttacggt
     2041 tcctggcctt ttgctggcct tttgctcaca tgttctttcc tgcgttatcc cctgattctg
     2101 tggataaccg tattaccgcc tttgagtgag ctgataccgc tcgccgcagc cgaacgaccg
     2161 agcgcagcga gtcagtgagc gaggaagcgg aagagcgccc aatacgcaaa ccgcctctcc
     2221 ccgcgcgttg gccgattcat taatgcagct ggcacgacag gtttcccgac tggaaagcgg
     2281 gcagtgagcg caacgcaatt aatgtgagtt agctcactca ttaggcaccc caggctttac
     2341 actttatgct tccggctcgt atgttgtgtg gaattgtgag cggataacaa tttcacacag
     2401 gaaacagcta tgaccatgat tacgccaagc ttgcatgcct gcaggtcgac tctagaggat
     2461 ccccttgggc ccaggaagtt cggcgttgct gggtattgcc cccatgcccc cgcttatttc
     2521 atttggttcg gcatcacctt cagctctcat tgactcctgg atttcagcta ggcgtttagc
     2581 tttctttgcg gcctggtgtt tcacctccct actgtgtttc ctgtggagct tgttgaggaa
     2641 agtttctgca gggtttgagt attgatttct gtctcctgca ggttctttaa cttcttgacc
     2701 gacatccatc tcgggcgttt tcctgattgc agctaaatct tcctctgcgt ttaccgcata
     2761 agctggcatt cttgtgaagc aatcaagcaa gtccccatct gagaacaaac tttccatttc
     2821 ctctacatcc gacacttccc ttggtcggaa ggctttccac gcttgcaagg ggtggaatct
     2881 gaagtcccaa gtttccacga agacaatccc tcggtcacat gtgcatcctc ggtctcattg
     2941 cttgtcttca a
//
