# Supplementary material for: In- & Out-Cloning: Plasmid toolboxes for scarless transcription unit and modular Golden Gate acceptor plasmid assembly
Source: bioRxiv preprint, doi:10.1101/2024.06.22.600171, version 1 (2024-06-22)
Supplement: Supporting Data S2 [file 600171_file04.zip › pMA_endlinker_plasmids_PMID_28066763/pMA668.gbk]

LOCUS       pMA668        2952 bp DNA     circular SYN 21-AUG-2023
DEFINITION  .
ACCESSION   .
VERSION     .
KEYWORDS    .
SOURCE      synthetic DNA construct
  ORGANISM  synthetic DNA construct
REFERENCE   1  (bases 1 to 2952)
  AUTHORS   .
  TITLE     Direct Submission
  JOURNAL   Exported Aug 21, 2023 from SnapGene 6.2.0
            https://www.snapgene.com
COMMENT     This file is created by Vector NTI
            http://www.invitrogen.com/
FEATURES             Location/Qualifiers
     source          1..2952
                     /mol_type="other DNA"
                     /note="color: #ffffff"
                     /organism="synthetic DNA construct"
     primer_bind     complement(20..36)
                     /label=M13 fwd
                     /note="common sequencing primer, one of multiple similar 
                     variants"
                     /note="color: #a020f0; direction: LEFT"
     variation       360
                     /label=G to A
                     /note="color: #3366cc"
     variation       416
                     /label=A to T
                     /note="color: #3366cc"
     promoter        510..614
                     /gene="bla"
                     /label=AmpR promoter
                     /note="color: #ffffff; direction: RIGHT"
     CDS             615..1253
                     /codon_start=1
                     /label=CAT
                     /label=CAT (CmR)
                     /note="color: #66cc99"
                     /translation="MEKKITGYTTVDISQWHRKEHFEAFQSVAQCTYNQTVQLDITAFL
                     KTVKKNKHKFYPAFIHILARLMNAHPELRMAMKDGELVIWDSVHPCYTVFHEQTETFSS
                     LWSEYHDDFRQFLHIYSQDVACYGENLAYFPKGFIENMFFVSANPWVSFTSFDLNVANM
                     DNFFAPVFTMGKYYTQGDKVLMPLAIQVHHAVCDGFHVGRCLMNTTVLR"
     misc_feature    1123..1142
                     /label=c1
                     /note="color: #3366cc"
     rep_origin      1424..2012
                     /direction=RIGHT
                     /label=ori
                     /note="high-copy-number ColE1/pMB1/pBR322/pUC origin of 
                     replication"
                     /note="color: #ffff00"
     rep_origin      2012
                     /label=ORI
                     /note="RNaseH cleavage point"
                     /note="color: #3366cc"
     promoter        2280..2403
                     /label=P lac prom
                     /note="color: #800000; direction: RIGHT"
     protein_bind    2300..2321
                     /label=CAP binding site
                     /bound_moiety="E. coli catabolite activator protein"
                     /note="CAP binding activates transcription in the presence
                     of cAMP."
                     /note="color: #31849b"
     promoter        2336..2366
                     /label=lac promoter
                     /note="promoter for the E. coli lac operon"
                     /note="This forward directional feature has 3 segments:
                        1: 2336 .. 2341 / #ffffff / -35
                        2: 2342 .. 2359 / #ffffff
                        3: 2360 .. 2366 / #ffffff / -10"
     promoter        2372
                     /label=P
                     /label=P(LAC)
                     /note="lac promoter"
                     /note="color: #800000; direction: RIGHT"
     protein_bind    2374..2390
                     /label=lac operator
                     /bound_moiety="lac repressor encoded by lacI"
                     /note="The lac repressor binds to the lac operator to
                     inhibit transcription in E. coli. This inhibition can be 
                     relieved by adding lactose or 
                     isopropyl-beta-D-thiogalactopyranoside (IPTG)."
                     /note="color: #31849b"
     primer_bind     2398..2414
                     /label=M13 rev
                     /note="common sequencing primer, one of multiple similar 
                     variants"
                     /note="color: #a020f0; direction: RIGHT"
ORIGIN
        1 gggtaccgag ctcgaattca ctggccgtcg ttttacaacg tcgtgactgg gaaaaccctg
       61 gcgttaccca acttaatcgc cttgcagcac atcccccttt cgccagctgg cgtaatagcg
      121 aagaggcccg caccgatcgc ccttcccaac agttgcgcag cctgaatggc gaatggcgcc
      181 tgatgcggta ttttctcctt acgcatctgt gcggtatttc acaccgcata tggtgcactc
      241 tcagtacaat ctgctctgat gccgcatagt taagccagcc ccgacacccg ccaacacccg
      301 ctgacgcgcc ctgacgggct tgtctgctcc cggcatccgc ttacagacaa gctgtgacca
      361 tctccgggag ctgcatgtgt cagaggtttt caccgtcatc accgaaacgc gcgagtcgaa
      421 agggcctcgt gatacgccta tttttatagg ttaatgtcat gataataatg gtttcttaga
      481 cgtcaggtgg cacttttcgg ggaaatgtgc gcggaacccc tatttgttta tttttctaaa
      541 tacattcaaa tatgtatccg ctcatgagac aataaccctg ataaatgctt caataatatt
      601 gaaaaaggaa gagtatggag aaaaaaatca ctggatatac caccgttgat atatcccaat
      661 ggcatcgtaa agaacatttt gaggcatttc agtcagttgc tcaatgtacc tataaccaga
      721 ccgttcagct ggatattacg gcctttttaa agaccgtaaa gaaaaataag cacaagtttt
      781 atccggcctt tattcacatt cttgcccgcc tgatgaatgc tcatccggaa ttacgtatgg
      841 caatgaaaga cggtgagctg gtgatatggg atagtgttca cccttgttac accgttttcc
      901 atgagcaaac tgaaacgttt tcatcgctct ggagtgaata ccacgacgat ttccggcagt
      961 ttctacacat atattcgcaa gatgtggcgt gttacggtga aaacctggcc tatttcccta
     1021 aagggtttat tgagaatatg tttttcgtct cagccaatcc ctgggtgagt ttcaccagtt
     1081 ttgatttaaa cgtggccaat atggacaact tcttcgcccc cgttttcacc atgggcaaat
     1141 attatacgca aggcgacaag gtgctgatgc cgctggcgat tcaggttcat catgccgttt
     1201 gtgatggctt ccatgtcggc agatgcttaa tgaatacaac agtactgcga tgactgtcag
     1261 accaagttta ctcatatata ctttagattg atttaaaact tcatttttaa tttaaaagga
     1321 tctaggtgaa gatccttttt gataatctca tgaccaaaat cccttaacgt gagttttcgt
     1381 tccactgagc gtcagacccc gtagaaaaga tcaaaggatc ttcttgagat cctttttttc
     1441 tgcgcgtaat ctgctgcttg caaacaaaaa aaccaccgct accagcggtg gtttgtttgc
     1501 cggatcaaga gctaccaact ctttttccga aggtaactgg cttcagcaga gcgcagatac
     1561 caaatactgt ccttctagtg tagccgtagt taggccacca cttcaagaac tctgtagcac
     1621 cgcctacata cctcgctctg ctaatcctgt taccagtggc tgctgccagt ggcgataagt
     1681 cgtgtcttac cgggttggac tcaagacgat agttaccgga taaggcgcag cggtcgggct
     1741 gaacgggggg ttcgtgcaca cagcccagct tggagcgaac gacctacacc gaactgagat
     1801 acctacagcg tgagctatga gaaagcgcca cgcttcccga agggagaaag gcggacaggt
     1861 atccggtaag cggcagggtc ggaacaggag agcgcacgag ggagcttcca gggggaaacg
     1921 cctggtatct ttatagtcct gtcgggtttc gccacctctg acttgagcgt cgatttttgt
     1981 gatgctcgtc aggggggcgg agcctatgga aaaacgccag caacgcggcc tttttacggt
     2041 tcctggcctt ttgctggcct tttgctcaca tgttctttcc tgcgttatcc cctgattctg
     2101 tggataaccg tattaccgcc tttgagtgag ctgataccgc tcgccgcagc cgaacgaccg
     2161 agcgcagcga gtcagtgagc gaggaagcgg aagagcgccc aatacgcaaa ccgcctctcc
     2221 ccgcgcgttg gccgattcat taatgcagct ggcacgacag gtttcccgac tggaaagcgg
     2281 gcagtgagcg caacgcaatt aatgtgagtt agctcactca ttaggcaccc caggctttac
     2341 actttatgct tccggctcgt atgttgtgtg gaattgtgag cggataacaa tttcacacag
     2401 gaaacagcta tgaccatgat tacgccaagc ttgcatgcct gcaggtcgac tctagaggat
     2461 cccctttggg cccaggaagt tcggcgttgc tgggtattgc ccccatgccc ccgcttattt
     2521 catttggttc ggcatcacct tcagctctca ttgactcctg gatttcagct aggcgtttag
     2581 ctttctttgc ggcctggtgt ttcacctccc tactgtgttt cctgtggagc ttgttgagga
     2641 aagtttctgc agggtttgag tattgatttc tgtctcctgc aggttcttta acttcttgac
     2701 cgacatccat ctcgggcgtt ttcctgattg cagctaaatc ttcctctgcg tttaccgcat
     2761 aagctggcat tcttgtgaag caatcaagca agtccccatc tgagaacaaa ctttccattt
     2821 cctctacatc cgacacttcc cttggtcgga aggctttcca cgcttgcaag gggtggaatc
     2881 tgaagtccca agtttccacg aagacaatcc ctcggtcaca tgtgcatcct cggtctcata
     2941 gtttgtcttc aa
//
