# Supplementary material for: In- & Out-Cloning: Plasmid toolboxes for scarless transcription unit and modular Golden Gate acceptor plasmid assembly
Source: bioRxiv preprint, doi:10.1101/2024.06.22.600171, version 1 (2024-06-22)
Supplement: Supporting Data S2 [file 600171_file04.zip › pMA_endlinker_plasmids_PMID_28066763/pMA669.gbk]

LOCUS       pMA669        2953 bp DNA     circular SYN 21-AUG-2023
DEFINITION  .
ACCESSION   .
VERSION     .
KEYWORDS    .
SOURCE      synthetic DNA construct
  ORGANISM  synthetic DNA construct
REFERENCE   1  (bases 1 to 2953)
  AUTHORS   .
  TITLE     Direct Submission
  JOURNAL   Exported Aug 21, 2023 from SnapGene 6.2.0
            https://www.snapgene.com
COMMENT     This file is created by Vector NTI
            http://www.invitrogen.com/
FEATURES             Location/Qualifiers
     source          1..2953
                     /mol_type="other DNA"
                     /note="color: #ffffff"
                     /organism="synthetic DNA construct"
     primer_bind     1..74
                     /label=SENSE_PRM
                     /note="color: #009966; direction: RIGHT"
     primer_bind     462..489
                     /label=ANTISENSE_PRM
                     /note="color: #009966; direction: RIGHT"
     primer_bind     complement(509..525)
                     /label=M13 fwd
                     /note="common sequencing primer, one of multiple similar 
                     variants"
                     /note="color: #a020f0; direction: LEFT"
     variation       849
                     /label=G to A
                     /note="color: #3366cc"
     variation       905
                     /label=A to T
                     /note="color: #3366cc"
     promoter        999..1103
                     /gene="bla"
                     /label=AmpR promoter
                     /note="color: #ffffff; direction: RIGHT"
     CDS             1104..1742
                     /codon_start=1
                     /label=CAT
                     /label=CAT (CmR)
                     /note="color: #66cc99"
                     /translation="MEKKITGYTTVDISQWHRKEHFEAFQSVAQCTYNQTVQLDITAFL
                     KTVKKNKHKFYPAFIHILARLMNAHPELRMAMKDGELVIWDSVHPCYTVFHEQTETFSS
                     LWSEYHDDFRQFLHIYSQDVACYGENLAYFPKGFIENMFFVSANPWVSFTSFDLNVANM
                     DNFFAPVFTMGKYYTQGDKVLMPLAIQVHHAVCDGFHVGRCLMNTTVLR"
     misc_feature    1612..1631
                     /label=c1
                     /note="color: #3366cc"
     rep_origin      1913..2501
                     /direction=RIGHT
                     /label=ori
                     /note="high-copy-number ColE1/pMB1/pBR322/pUC origin of 
                     replication"
                     /note="color: #ffff00"
     rep_origin      2501
                     /label=ORI
                     /note="RNaseH cleavage point"
                     /note="color: #3366cc"
     promoter        2769..2892
                     /label=P lac prom
                     /note="color: #800000; direction: RIGHT"
     protein_bind    2789..2810
                     /label=CAP binding site
                     /bound_moiety="E. coli catabolite activator protein"
                     /note="CAP binding activates transcription in the presence
                     of cAMP."
                     /note="color: #31849b"
     promoter        2825..2855
                     /label=lac promoter
                     /note="promoter for the E. coli lac operon"
                     /note="This forward directional feature has 3 segments:
                        1: 2825 .. 2830 / #ffffff / -35
                        2: 2831 .. 2848 / #ffffff
                        3: 2849 .. 2855 / #ffffff / -10"
     promoter        2861
                     /label=P
                     /label=P(LAC)
                     /note="lac promoter"
                     /note="color: #800000; direction: RIGHT"
     protein_bind    2863..2879
                     /label=lac operator
                     /bound_moiety="lac repressor encoded by lacI"
                     /note="The lac repressor binds to the lac operator to
                     inhibit transcription in E. coli. This inhibition can be 
                     relieved by adding lactose or 
                     isopropyl-beta-D-thiogalactopyranoside (IPTG)."
                     /note="color: #31849b"
     primer_bind     2887..2903
                     /label=M13 rev
                     /note="common sequencing primer, one of multiple similar 
                     variants"
                     /note="color: #a020f0; direction: RIGHT"
ORIGIN
        1 tttgaagaca attactgaga ccgaggatgc acatgtgacc gagggattgt cttcgtggaa
       61 acttgggact tcagattcca ccccttgcaa gcgtggaaag ccttccgacc aagggaagtg
      121 tcggatgtag aggaaatgga aagtttgttc tcagatgggg acctgcttga ttgcttcaca
      181 agaatgccag cttatgcggt aaacgcagag gaagatttag ctgcaatcag gaaaacgccc
      241 gagatggatg tcggtcaaga agttaaagag cctgcaggag acagaaatca atactcaaac
      301 cctgcagaaa ctttcctcaa caagctccac aggaaacaca gtagggaggt gaaacaccag
      361 gccgcaaaga aagctaaacg cctagctgaa atccaggagt caatgagagc tgaaggtgat
      421 gccgaaccaa atgaaataag cgggacgatg ggggcaatac ccagcaacgc cgaacttcct
      481 gggcccaaag ggtaccgagc tcgaattcac tggccgtcgt tttacaacgt cgtgactggg
      541 aaaaccctgg cgttacccaa cttaatcgcc ttgcagcaca tccccctttc gccagctggc
      601 gtaatagcga agaggcccgc accgatcgcc cttcccaaca gttgcgcagc ctgaatggcg
      661 aatggcgcct gatgcggtat tttctcctta cgcatctgtg cggtatttca caccgcatat
      721 ggtgcactct cagtacaatc tgctctgatg ccgcatagtt aagccagccc cgacacccgc
      781 caacacccgc tgacgcgccc tgacgggctt gtctgctccc ggcatccgct tacagacaag
      841 ctgtgaccat ctccgggagc tgcatgtgtc agaggttttc accgtcatca ccgaaacgcg
      901 cgagtcgaaa gggcctcgtg atacgcctat ttttataggt taatgtcatg ataataatgg
      961 tttcttagac gtcaggtggc acttttcggg gaaatgtgcg cggaacccct atttgtttat
     1021 ttttctaaat acattcaaat atgtatccgc tcatgagaca ataaccctga taaatgcttc
     1081 aataatattg aaaaaggaag agtatggaga aaaaaatcac tggatatacc accgttgata
     1141 tatcccaatg gcatcgtaaa gaacattttg aggcatttca gtcagttgct caatgtacct
     1201 ataaccagac cgttcagctg gatattacgg cctttttaaa gaccgtaaag aaaaataagc
     1261 acaagtttta tccggccttt attcacattc ttgcccgcct gatgaatgct catccggaat
     1321 tacgtatggc aatgaaagac ggtgagctgg tgatatggga tagtgttcac ccttgttaca
     1381 ccgttttcca tgagcaaact gaaacgtttt catcgctctg gagtgaatac cacgacgatt
     1441 tccggcagtt tctacacata tattcgcaag atgtggcgtg ttacggtgaa aacctggcct
     1501 atttccctaa agggtttatt gagaatatgt ttttcgtctc agccaatccc tgggtgagtt
     1561 tcaccagttt tgatttaaac gtggccaata tggacaactt cttcgccccc gttttcacca
     1621 tgggcaaata ttatacgcaa ggcgacaagg tgctgatgcc gctggcgatt caggttcatc
     1681 atgccgtttg tgatggcttc catgtcggca gatgcttaat gaatacaaca gtactgcgat
     1741 gactgtcaga ccaagtttac tcatatatac tttagattga tttaaaactt catttttaat
     1801 ttaaaaggat ctaggtgaag atcctttttg ataatctcat gaccaaaatc ccttaacgtg
     1861 agttttcgtt ccactgagcg tcagaccccg tagaaaagat caaaggatct tcttgagatc
     1921 ctttttttct gcgcgtaatc tgctgcttgc aaacaaaaaa accaccgcta ccagcggtgg
     1981 tttgtttgcc ggatcaagag ctaccaactc tttttccgaa ggtaactggc ttcagcagag
     2041 cgcagatacc aaatactgtc cttctagtgt agccgtagtt aggccaccac ttcaagaact
     2101 ctgtagcacc gcctacatac ctcgctctgc taatcctgtt accagtggct gctgccagtg
     2161 gcgataagtc gtgtcttacc gggttggact caagacgata gttaccggat aaggcgcagc
     2221 ggtcgggctg aacggggggt tcgtgcacac agcccagctt ggagcgaacg acctacaccg
     2281 aactgagata cctacagcgt gagctatgag aaagcgccac gcttcccgaa gggagaaagg
     2341 cggacaggta tccggtaagc ggcagggtcg gaacaggaga gcgcacgagg gagcttccag
     2401 ggggaaacgc ctggtatctt tatagtcctg tcgggtttcg ccacctctga cttgagcgtc
     2461 gatttttgtg atgctcgtca ggggggcgga gcctatggaa aaacgccagc aacgcggcct
     2521 ttttacggtt cctggccttt tgctggcctt ttgctcacat gttctttcct gcgttatccc
     2581 ctgattctgt ggataaccgt attaccgcct ttgagtgagc tgataccgct cgccgcagcc
     2641 gaacgaccga gcgcagcgag tcagtgagcg aggaagcgga agagcgccca atacgcaaac
     2701 cgcctctccc cgcgcgttgg ccgattcatt aatgcagctg gcacgacagg tttcccgact
     2761 ggaaagcggg cagtgagcgc aacgcaatta atgtgagtta gctcactcat taggcacccc
     2821 aggctttaca ctttatgctt ccggctcgta tgttgtgtgg aattgtgagc ggataacaat
     2881 ttcacacagg aaacagctat gaccatgatt acgccaagct tgcatgcctg caggtcgact
     2941 ctagaggatc ccc
//
