# Supplementary material for: In- & Out-Cloning: Plasmid toolboxes for scarless transcription unit and modular Golden Gate acceptor plasmid assembly
Source: bioRxiv preprint, doi:10.1101/2024.06.22.600171, version 1 (2024-06-22)
Supplement: Supporting Data S2 [file 600171_file04.zip › pMA_endlinker_plasmids_PMID_28066763/pMA670.gbk]

LOCUS       pMA670        2953 bp DNA     circular SYN 21-AUG-2023
DEFINITION  .
ACCESSION   .
VERSION     .
KEYWORDS    .
SOURCE      synthetic DNA construct
  ORGANISM  synthetic DNA construct
REFERENCE   1  (bases 1 to 2953)
  AUTHORS   .
  TITLE     Direct Submission
  JOURNAL   Exported Aug 21, 2023 from SnapGene 6.2.0
            https://www.snapgene.com
COMMENT     This file is created by Vector NTI
            http://www.invitrogen.com/
FEATURES             Location/Qualifiers
     source          1..2953
                     /mol_type="other DNA"
                     /note="color: #ffffff"
                     /organism="synthetic DNA construct"
     primer_bind     1..74
                     /label=SENSE_PRM
                     /note="color: #009966; direction: RIGHT"
     primer_bind     462..489
                     /label=ANTISENSE_PRM
                     /note="color: #009966; direction: RIGHT"
     primer_bind     complement(509..525)
                     /label=M13 fwd
                     /note="common sequencing primer, one of multiple similar 
                     variants"
                     /note="color: #a020f0; direction: LEFT"
     variation       849
                     /label=G to A
                     /note="color: #3366cc"
     variation       905
                     /label=A to T
                     /note="color: #3366cc"
     promoter        999..1103
                     /gene="bla"
                     /label=AmpR promoter
                     /note="color: #ffffff; direction: RIGHT"
     CDS             1104..1742
                     /codon_start=1
                     /label=CAT
                     /label=CAT (CmR)
                     /note="color: #66cc99"
                     /translation="MEKKITGYTTVDISQWHRKEHFEAFQSVAQCTYNQTVQLDITAFL
                     KTVKKNKHKFYPAFIHILARLMNAHPELRMAMKDGELVIWDSVHPCYTVFHEQTETFSS
                     LWSEYHDDFRQFLHIYSQDVACYGENLAYFPKGFIENMFFVSANPWVSFTSFDLNVANM
                     DNFFAPVFTMGKYYTQGDKVLMPLAIQVHHAVCDGFHVGRCLMNTTVLR"
     misc_feature    1612..1631
                     /label=c1
                     /note="color: #3366cc"
     rep_origin      1913..2501
                     /direction=RIGHT
                     /label=ori
                     /note="high-copy-number ColE1/pMB1/pBR322/pUC origin of 
                     replication"
                     /note="color: #ffff00"
     rep_origin      2501
                     /label=ORI
                     /note="RNaseH cleavage point"
                     /note="color: #3366cc"
     promoter        2769..2892
                     /label=P lac prom
                     /note="color: #800000; direction: RIGHT"
     protein_bind    2789..2810
                     /label=CAP binding site
                     /bound_moiety="E. coli catabolite activator protein"
                     /note="CAP binding activates transcription in the presence
                     of cAMP."
                     /note="color: #31849b"
     promoter        2825..2855
                     /label=lac promoter
                     /note="promoter for the E. coli lac operon"
                     /note="This forward directional feature has 3 segments:
                        1: 2825 .. 2830 / #ffffff / -35
                        2: 2831 .. 2848 / #ffffff
                        3: 2849 .. 2855 / #ffffff / -10"
     promoter        2861
                     /label=P
                     /label=P(LAC)
                     /note="lac promoter"
                     /note="color: #800000; direction: RIGHT"
     protein_bind    2863..2879
                     /label=lac operator
                     /bound_moiety="lac repressor encoded by lacI"
                     /note="The lac repressor binds to the lac operator to
                     inhibit transcription in E. coli. This inhibition can be 
                     relieved by adding lactose or 
                     isopropyl-beta-D-thiogalactopyranoside (IPTG)."
                     /note="color: #31849b"
     primer_bind     2887..2903
                     /label=M13 rev
                     /note="common sequencing primer, one of multiple similar 
                     variants"
                     /note="color: #a020f0; direction: RIGHT"
ORIGIN
        1 tttgaagaca acagatgaga ccgaggatgc acatgtgacc gagggattgt cttcgtggaa
       61 acttgggact tcagattcca ccccttgcaa gcgtggaaag ccttccgacc aagggaagtg
      121 tcggatgtag aggaaatgga aagtttgttc tcagatgggg acctgcttga ttgcttcaca
      181 agaatgccag cttatgcggt aaacgcagag gaagatttag ctgcaatcag gaaaacgccc
      241 gagatggatg tcggtcaaga agttaaagag cctgcaggag acagaaatca atactcaaac
      301 cctgcagaaa ctttcctcaa caagctccac aggaaacaca gtagggaggt gaaacaccag
      361 gccgcaaaga aagctaaacg cctagctgaa atccaggagt caatgagagc tgaaggtgat
      421 gccgaaccaa atgaaataag cgggacgatg ggggcaatac ccagcaacgc cgaacttcct
      481 gggcccaaag ggtaccgagc tcgaattcac tggccgtcgt tttacaacgt cgtgactggg
      541 aaaaccctgg cgttacccaa cttaatcgcc ttgcagcaca tccccctttc gccagctggc
      601 gtaatagcga agaggcccgc accgatcgcc cttcccaaca gttgcgcagc ctgaatggcg
      661 aatggcgcct gatgcggtat tttctcctta cgcatctgtg cggtatttca caccgcatat
      721 ggtgcactct cagtacaatc tgctctgatg ccgcatagtt aagccagccc cgacacccgc
      781 caacacccgc tgacgcgccc tgacgggctt gtctgctccc ggcatccgct tacagacaag
      841 ctgtgaccat ctccgggagc tgcatgtgtc agaggttttc accgtcatca ccgaaacgcg
      901 cgagtcgaaa gggcctcgtg atacgcctat ttttataggt taatgtcatg ataataatgg
      961 tttcttagac gtcaggtggc acttttcggg gaaatgtgcg cggaacccct atttgtttat
     1021 ttttctaaat acattcaaat atgtatccgc tcatgagaca ataaccctga taaatgcttc
     1081 aataatattg aaaaaggaag agtatggaga aaaaaatcac tggatatacc accgttgata
     1141 tatcccaatg gcatcgtaaa gaacattttg aggcatttca gtcagttgct caatgtacct
     1201 ataaccagac cgttcagctg gatattacgg cctttttaaa gaccgtaaag aaaaataagc
     1261 acaagtttta tccggccttt attcacattc ttgcccgcct gatgaatgct catccggaat
     1321 tacgtatggc aatgaaagac ggtgagctgg tgatatggga tagtgttcac ccttgttaca
     1381 ccgttttcca tgagcaaact gaaacgtttt catcgctctg gagtgaatac cacgacgatt
     1441 tccggcagtt tctacacata tattcgcaag atgtggcgtg ttacggtgaa aacctggcct
     1501 atttccctaa agggtttatt gagaatatgt ttttcgtctc agccaatccc tgggtgagtt
     1561 tcaccagttt tgatttaaac gtggccaata tggacaactt cttcgccccc gttttcacca
     1621 tgggcaaata ttatacgcaa ggcgacaagg tgctgatgcc gctggcgatt caggttcatc
     1681 atgccgtttg tgatggcttc catgtcggca gatgcttaat gaatacaaca gtactgcgat
     1741 gactgtcaga ccaagtttac tcatatatac tttagattga tttaaaactt catttttaat
     1801 ttaaaaggat ctaggtgaag atcctttttg ataatctcat gaccaaaatc ccttaacgtg
     1861 agttttcgtt ccactgagcg tcagaccccg tagaaaagat caaaggatct tcttgagatc
     1921 ctttttttct gcgcgtaatc tgctgcttgc aaacaaaaaa accaccgcta ccagcggtgg
     1981 tttgtttgcc ggatcaagag ctaccaactc tttttccgaa ggtaactggc ttcagcagag
     2041 cgcagatacc aaatactgtc cttctagtgt agccgtagtt aggccaccac ttcaagaact
     2101 ctgtagcacc gcctacatac ctcgctctgc taatcctgtt accagtggct gctgccagtg
     2161 gcgataagtc gtgtcttacc gggttggact caagacgata gttaccggat aaggcgcagc
     2221 ggtcgggctg aacggggggt tcgtgcacac agcccagctt ggagcgaacg acctacaccg
     2281 aactgagata cctacagcgt gagctatgag aaagcgccac gcttcccgaa gggagaaagg
     2341 cggacaggta tccggtaagc ggcagggtcg gaacaggaga gcgcacgagg gagcttccag
     2401 ggggaaacgc ctggtatctt tatagtcctg tcgggtttcg ccacctctga cttgagcgtc
     2461 gatttttgtg atgctcgtca ggggggcgga gcctatggaa aaacgccagc aacgcggcct
     2521 ttttacggtt cctggccttt tgctggcctt ttgctcacat gttctttcct gcgttatccc
     2581 ctgattctgt ggataaccgt attaccgcct ttgagtgagc tgataccgct cgccgcagcc
     2641 gaacgaccga gcgcagcgag tcagtgagcg aggaagcgga agagcgccca atacgcaaac
     2701 cgcctctccc cgcgcgttgg ccgattcatt aatgcagctg gcacgacagg tttcccgact
     2761 ggaaagcggg cagtgagcgc aacgcaatta atgtgagtta gctcactcat taggcacccc
     2821 aggctttaca ctttatgctt ccggctcgta tgttgtgtgg aattgtgagc ggataacaat
     2881 ttcacacagg aaacagctat gaccatgatt acgccaagct tgcatgcctg caggtcgact
     2941 ctagaggatc ccc
//
