# Supplementary material for: In- & Out-Cloning: Plasmid toolboxes for scarless transcription unit and modular Golden Gate acceptor plasmid assembly
Source: bioRxiv preprint, doi:10.1101/2024.06.22.600171, version 1 (2024-06-22)
Supplement: Supporting Data S2 [file 600171_file04.zip › pMA_endlinker_plasmids_PMID_28066763/pMA671.gbk]

LOCUS       pMA671        2953 bp DNA     circular SYN 21-AUG-2023
DEFINITION  .
ACCESSION   .
VERSION     .
KEYWORDS    .
SOURCE      synthetic DNA construct
  ORGANISM  synthetic DNA construct
REFERENCE   1  (bases 1 to 2953)
  AUTHORS   .
  TITLE     Direct Submission
  JOURNAL   Exported Aug 21, 2023 from SnapGene 6.2.0
            https://www.snapgene.com
COMMENT     This file is created by Vector NTI
            http://www.invitrogen.com/
FEATURES             Location/Qualifiers
     source          1..2953
                     /mol_type="other DNA"
                     /note="color: #ffffff"
                     /organism="synthetic DNA construct"
     primer_bind     1..74
                     /label=SENSE_PRM
                     /note="color: #009966; direction: RIGHT"
     primer_bind     462..489
                     /label=ANTISENSE_PRM
                     /note="color: #009966; direction: RIGHT"
     primer_bind     complement(509..525)
                     /label=M13 fwd
                     /note="common sequencing primer, one of multiple similar 
                     variants"
                     /note="color: #a020f0; direction: LEFT"
     variation       849
                     /label=G to A
                     /note="color: #3366cc"
     variation       905
                     /label=A to T
                     /note="color: #3366cc"
     promoter        999..1103
                     /gene="bla"
                     /label=AmpR promoter
                     /note="color: #ffffff; direction: RIGHT"
     CDS             1104..1742
                     /codon_start=1
                     /label=CAT
                     /label=CAT (CmR)
                     /note="color: #66cc99"
                     /translation="MEKKITGYTTVDISQWHRKEHFEAFQSVAQCTYNQTVQLDITAFL
                     KTVKKNKHKFYPAFIHILARLMNAHPELRMAMKDGELVIWDSVHPCYTVFHEQTETFSS
                     LWSEYHDDFRQFLHIYSQDVACYGENLAYFPKGFIENMFFVSANPWVSFTSFDLNVANM
                     DNFFAPVFTMGKYYTQGDKVLMPLAIQVHHAVCDGFHVGRCLMNTTVLR"
     misc_feature    1612..1631
                     /label=c1
                     /note="color: #3366cc"
     rep_origin      1913..2501
                     /direction=RIGHT
                     /label=ori
                     /note="high-copy-number ColE1/pMB1/pBR322/pUC origin of 
                     replication"
                     /note="color: #ffff00"
     rep_origin      2501
                     /label=ORI
                     /note="RNaseH cleavage point"
                     /note="color: #3366cc"
     promoter        2769..2892
                     /label=P lac prom
                     /note="color: #800000; direction: RIGHT"
     protein_bind    2789..2810
                     /label=CAP binding site
                     /bound_moiety="E. coli catabolite activator protein"
                     /note="CAP binding activates transcription in the presence
                     of cAMP."
                     /note="color: #31849b"
     promoter        2825..2855
                     /label=lac promoter
                     /note="promoter for the E. coli lac operon"
                     /note="This forward directional feature has 3 segments:
                        1: 2825 .. 2830 / #ffffff / -35
                        2: 2831 .. 2848 / #ffffff
                        3: 2849 .. 2855 / #ffffff / -10"
     promoter        2861
                     /label=P
                     /label=P(LAC)
                     /note="lac promoter"
                     /note="color: #800000; direction: RIGHT"
     protein_bind    2863..2879
                     /label=lac operator
                     /bound_moiety="lac repressor encoded by lacI"
                     /note="The lac repressor binds to the lac operator to
                     inhibit transcription in E. coli. This inhibition can be 
                     relieved by adding lactose or 
                     isopropyl-beta-D-thiogalactopyranoside (IPTG)."
                     /note="color: #31849b"
     primer_bind     2887..2903
                     /label=M13 rev
                     /note="common sequencing primer, one of multiple similar 
                     variants"
                     /note="color: #a020f0; direction: RIGHT"
ORIGIN
        1 tttgaagaca atgtgtgaga ccgaggatgc acatgtgacc gagggattgt cttcgtggaa
       61 acttgggact tcagattcca ccccttgcaa gcgtggaaag ccttccgacc aagggaagtg
      121 tcggatgtag aggaaatgga aagtttgttc tcagatgggg acctgcttga ttgcttcaca
      181 agaatgccag cttatgcggt aaacgcagag gaagatttag ctgcaatcag gaaaacgccc
      241 gagatggatg tcggtcaaga agttaaagag cctgcaggag acagaaatca atactcaaac
      301 cctgcagaaa ctttcctcaa caagctccac aggaaacaca gtagggaggt gaaacaccag
      361 gccgcaaaga aagctaaacg cctagctgaa atccaggagt caatgagagc tgaaggtgat
      421 gccgaaccaa atgaaataag cgggacgatg ggggcaatac ccagcaacgc cgaacttcct
      481 gggcccaaag ggtaccgagc tcgaattcac tggccgtcgt tttacaacgt cgtgactggg
      541 aaaaccctgg cgttacccaa cttaatcgcc ttgcagcaca tccccctttc gccagctggc
      601 gtaatagcga agaggcccgc accgatcgcc cttcccaaca gttgcgcagc ctgaatggcg
      661 aatggcgcct gatgcggtat tttctcctta cgcatctgtg cggtatttca caccgcatat
      721 ggtgcactct cagtacaatc tgctctgatg ccgcatagtt aagccagccc cgacacccgc
      781 caacacccgc tgacgcgccc tgacgggctt gtctgctccc ggcatccgct tacagacaag
      841 ctgtgaccat ctccgggagc tgcatgtgtc agaggttttc accgtcatca ccgaaacgcg
      901 cgagtcgaaa gggcctcgtg atacgcctat ttttataggt taatgtcatg ataataatgg
      961 tttcttagac gtcaggtggc acttttcggg gaaatgtgcg cggaacccct atttgtttat
     1021 ttttctaaat acattcaaat atgtatccgc tcatgagaca ataaccctga taaatgcttc
     1081 aataatattg aaaaaggaag agtatggaga aaaaaatcac tggatatacc accgttgata
     1141 tatcccaatg gcatcgtaaa gaacattttg aggcatttca gtcagttgct caatgtacct
     1201 ataaccagac cgttcagctg gatattacgg cctttttaaa gaccgtaaag aaaaataagc
     1261 acaagtttta tccggccttt attcacattc ttgcccgcct gatgaatgct catccggaat
     1321 tacgtatggc aatgaaagac ggtgagctgg tgatatggga tagtgttcac ccttgttaca
     1381 ccgttttcca tgagcaaact gaaacgtttt catcgctctg gagtgaatac cacgacgatt
     1441 tccggcagtt tctacacata tattcgcaag atgtggcgtg ttacggtgaa aacctggcct
     1501 atttccctaa agggtttatt gagaatatgt ttttcgtctc agccaatccc tgggtgagtt
     1561 tcaccagttt tgatttaaac gtggccaata tggacaactt cttcgccccc gttttcacca
     1621 tgggcaaata ttatacgcaa ggcgacaagg tgctgatgcc gctggcgatt caggttcatc
     1681 atgccgtttg tgatggcttc catgtcggca gatgcttaat gaatacaaca gtactgcgat
     1741 gactgtcaga ccaagtttac tcatatatac tttagattga tttaaaactt catttttaat
     1801 ttaaaaggat ctaggtgaag atcctttttg ataatctcat gaccaaaatc ccttaacgtg
     1861 agttttcgtt ccactgagcg tcagaccccg tagaaaagat caaaggatct tcttgagatc
     1921 ctttttttct gcgcgtaatc tgctgcttgc aaacaaaaaa accaccgcta ccagcggtgg
     1981 tttgtttgcc ggatcaagag ctaccaactc tttttccgaa ggtaactggc ttcagcagag
     2041 cgcagatacc aaatactgtc cttctagtgt agccgtagtt aggccaccac ttcaagaact
     2101 ctgtagcacc gcctacatac ctcgctctgc taatcctgtt accagtggct gctgccagtg
     2161 gcgataagtc gtgtcttacc gggttggact caagacgata gttaccggat aaggcgcagc
     2221 ggtcgggctg aacggggggt tcgtgcacac agcccagctt ggagcgaacg acctacaccg
     2281 aactgagata cctacagcgt gagctatgag aaagcgccac gcttcccgaa gggagaaagg
     2341 cggacaggta tccggtaagc ggcagggtcg gaacaggaga gcgcacgagg gagcttccag
     2401 ggggaaacgc ctggtatctt tatagtcctg tcgggtttcg ccacctctga cttgagcgtc
     2461 gatttttgtg atgctcgtca ggggggcgga gcctatggaa aaacgccagc aacgcggcct
     2521 ttttacggtt cctggccttt tgctggcctt ttgctcacat gttctttcct gcgttatccc
     2581 ctgattctgt ggataaccgt attaccgcct ttgagtgagc tgataccgct cgccgcagcc
     2641 gaacgaccga gcgcagcgag tcagtgagcg aggaagcgga agagcgccca atacgcaaac
     2701 cgcctctccc cgcgcgttgg ccgattcatt aatgcagctg gcacgacagg tttcccgact
     2761 ggaaagcggg cagtgagcgc aacgcaatta atgtgagtta gctcactcat taggcacccc
     2821 aggctttaca ctttatgctt ccggctcgta tgttgtgtgg aattgtgagc ggataacaat
     2881 ttcacacagg aaacagctat gaccatgatt acgccaagct tgcatgcctg caggtcgact
     2941 ctagaggatc ccc
//
