# Supplementary material for: In- & Out-Cloning: Plasmid toolboxes for scarless transcription unit and modular Golden Gate acceptor plasmid assembly
Source: bioRxiv preprint, doi:10.1101/2024.06.22.600171, version 1 (2024-06-22)
Supplement: Supporting Data S2 [file 600171_file04.zip › pMA_endlinker_plasmids_PMID_28066763/pMA672.gbk]

LOCUS       pMA672        2953 bp DNA     circular SYN 21-AUG-2023
DEFINITION  .
ACCESSION   .
VERSION     .
KEYWORDS    .
SOURCE      synthetic DNA construct
  ORGANISM  synthetic DNA construct
REFERENCE   1  (bases 1 to 2953)
  AUTHORS   .
  TITLE     Direct Submission
  JOURNAL   Exported Aug 21, 2023 from SnapGene 6.2.0
            https://www.snapgene.com
COMMENT     This file is created by Vector NTI
            http://www.invitrogen.com/
FEATURES             Location/Qualifiers
     source          1..2953
                     /mol_type="other DNA"
                     /note="color: #ffffff"
                     /organism="synthetic DNA construct"
     primer_bind     1..74
                     /label=SENSE_PRM
                     /note="color: #009966; direction: RIGHT"
     primer_bind     462..489
                     /label=ANTISENSE_PRM
                     /note="color: #009966; direction: RIGHT"
     primer_bind     complement(509..525)
                     /label=M13 fwd
                     /note="common sequencing primer, one of multiple similar 
                     variants"
                     /note="color: #a020f0; direction: LEFT"
     variation       849
                     /label=G to A
                     /note="color: #3366cc"
     variation       905
                     /label=A to T
                     /note="color: #3366cc"
     promoter        999..1103
                     /gene="bla"
                     /label=AmpR promoter
                     /note="color: #ffffff; direction: RIGHT"
     CDS             1104..1742
                     /codon_start=1
                     /label=CAT
                     /label=CAT (CmR)
                     /note="color: #66cc99"
                     /translation="MEKKITGYTTVDISQWHRKEHFEAFQSVAQCTYNQTVQLDITAFL
                     KTVKKNKHKFYPAFIHILARLMNAHPELRMAMKDGELVIWDSVHPCYTVFHEQTETFSS
                     LWSEYHDDFRQFLHIYSQDVACYGENLAYFPKGFIENMFFVSANPWVSFTSFDLNVANM
                     DNFFAPVFTMGKYYTQGDKVLMPLAIQVHHAVCDGFHVGRCLMNTTVLR"
     misc_feature    1612..1631
                     /label=c1
                     /note="color: #3366cc"
     rep_origin      1913..2501
                     /direction=RIGHT
                     /label=ori
                     /note="high-copy-number ColE1/pMB1/pBR322/pUC origin of 
                     replication"
                     /note="color: #ffff00"
     rep_origin      2501
                     /label=ORI
                     /note="RNaseH cleavage point"
                     /note="color: #3366cc"
     promoter        2769..2892
                     /label=P lac prom
                     /note="color: #800000; direction: RIGHT"
     protein_bind    2789..2810
                     /label=CAP binding site
                     /bound_moiety="E. coli catabolite activator protein"
                     /note="CAP binding activates transcription in the presence
                     of cAMP."
                     /note="color: #31849b"
     promoter        2825..2855
                     /label=lac promoter
                     /note="promoter for the E. coli lac operon"
                     /note="This forward directional feature has 3 segments:
                        1: 2825 .. 2830 / #ffffff / -35
                        2: 2831 .. 2848 / #ffffff
                        3: 2849 .. 2855 / #ffffff / -10"
     promoter        2861
                     /label=P
                     /label=P(LAC)
                     /note="lac promoter"
                     /note="color: #800000; direction: RIGHT"
     protein_bind    2863..2879
                     /label=lac operator
                     /bound_moiety="lac repressor encoded by lacI"
                     /note="The lac repressor binds to the lac operator to
                     inhibit transcription in E. coli. This inhibition can be 
                     relieved by adding lactose or 
                     isopropyl-beta-D-thiogalactopyranoside (IPTG)."
                     /note="color: #31849b"
     primer_bind     2887..2903
                     /label=M13 rev
                     /note="common sequencing primer, one of multiple similar 
                     variants"
                     /note="color: #a020f0; direction: RIGHT"
ORIGIN
        1 tttgaagaca agagctgaga ccgaggatgc acatgtgacc gagggattgt cttcgtggaa
       61 acttgggact tcagattcca ccccttgcaa gcgtggaaag ccttccgacc aagggaagtg
      121 tcggatgtag aggaaatgga aagtttgttc tcagatgggg acctgcttga ttgcttcaca
      181 agaatgccag cttatgcggt aaacgcagag gaagatttag ctgcaatcag gaaaacgccc
      241 gagatggatg tcggtcaaga agttaaagag cctgcaggag acagaaatca atactcaaac
      301 cctgcagaaa ctttcctcaa caagctccac aggaaacaca gtagggaggt gaaacaccag
      361 gccgcaaaga aagctaaacg cctagctgaa atccaggagt caatgagagc tgaaggtgat
      421 gccgaaccaa atgaaataag cgggacgatg ggggcaatac ccagcaacgc cgaacttcct
      481 gggcccaaag ggtaccgagc tcgaattcac tggccgtcgt tttacaacgt cgtgactggg
      541 aaaaccctgg cgttacccaa cttaatcgcc ttgcagcaca tccccctttc gccagctggc
      601 gtaatagcga agaggcccgc accgatcgcc cttcccaaca gttgcgcagc ctgaatggcg
      661 aatggcgcct gatgcggtat tttctcctta cgcatctgtg cggtatttca caccgcatat
      721 ggtgcactct cagtacaatc tgctctgatg ccgcatagtt aagccagccc cgacacccgc
      781 caacacccgc tgacgcgccc tgacgggctt gtctgctccc ggcatccgct tacagacaag
      841 ctgtgaccat ctccgggagc tgcatgtgtc agaggttttc accgtcatca ccgaaacgcg
      901 cgagtcgaaa gggcctcgtg atacgcctat ttttataggt taatgtcatg ataataatgg
      961 tttcttagac gtcaggtggc acttttcggg gaaatgtgcg cggaacccct atttgtttat
     1021 ttttctaaat acattcaaat atgtatccgc tcatgagaca ataaccctga taaatgcttc
     1081 aataatattg aaaaaggaag agtatggaga aaaaaatcac tggatatacc accgttgata
     1141 tatcccaatg gcatcgtaaa gaacattttg aggcatttca gtcagttgct caatgtacct
     1201 ataaccagac cgttcagctg gatattacgg cctttttaaa gaccgtaaag aaaaataagc
     1261 acaagtttta tccggccttt attcacattc ttgcccgcct gatgaatgct catccggaat
     1321 tacgtatggc aatgaaagac ggtgagctgg tgatatggga tagtgttcac ccttgttaca
     1381 ccgttttcca tgagcaaact gaaacgtttt catcgctctg gagtgaatac cacgacgatt
     1441 tccggcagtt tctacacata tattcgcaag atgtggcgtg ttacggtgaa aacctggcct
     1501 atttccctaa agggtttatt gagaatatgt ttttcgtctc agccaatccc tgggtgagtt
     1561 tcaccagttt tgatttaaac gtggccaata tggacaactt cttcgccccc gttttcacca
     1621 tgggcaaata ttatacgcaa ggcgacaagg tgctgatgcc gctggcgatt caggttcatc
     1681 atgccgtttg tgatggcttc catgtcggca gatgcttaat gaatacaaca gtactgcgat
     1741 gactgtcaga ccaagtttac tcatatatac tttagattga tttaaaactt catttttaat
     1801 ttaaaaggat ctaggtgaag atcctttttg ataatctcat gaccaaaatc ccttaacgtg
     1861 agttttcgtt ccactgagcg tcagaccccg tagaaaagat caaaggatct tcttgagatc
     1921 ctttttttct gcgcgtaatc tgctgcttgc aaacaaaaaa accaccgcta ccagcggtgg
     1981 tttgtttgcc ggatcaagag ctaccaactc tttttccgaa ggtaactggc ttcagcagag
     2041 cgcagatacc aaatactgtc cttctagtgt agccgtagtt aggccaccac ttcaagaact
     2101 ctgtagcacc gcctacatac ctcgctctgc taatcctgtt accagtggct gctgccagtg
     2161 gcgataagtc gtgtcttacc gggttggact caagacgata gttaccggat aaggcgcagc
     2221 ggtcgggctg aacggggggt tcgtgcacac agcccagctt ggagcgaacg acctacaccg
     2281 aactgagata cctacagcgt gagctatgag aaagcgccac gcttcccgaa gggagaaagg
     2341 cggacaggta tccggtaagc ggcagggtcg gaacaggaga gcgcacgagg gagcttccag
     2401 ggggaaacgc ctggtatctt tatagtcctg tcgggtttcg ccacctctga cttgagcgtc
     2461 gatttttgtg atgctcgtca ggggggcgga gcctatggaa aaacgccagc aacgcggcct
     2521 ttttacggtt cctggccttt tgctggcctt ttgctcacat gttctttcct gcgttatccc
     2581 ctgattctgt ggataaccgt attaccgcct ttgagtgagc tgataccgct cgccgcagcc
     2641 gaacgaccga gcgcagcgag tcagtgagcg aggaagcgga agagcgccca atacgcaaac
     2701 cgcctctccc cgcgcgttgg ccgattcatt aatgcagctg gcacgacagg tttcccgact
     2761 ggaaagcggg cagtgagcgc aacgcaatta atgtgagtta gctcactcat taggcacccc
     2821 aggctttaca ctttatgctt ccggctcgta tgttgtgtgg aattgtgagc ggataacaat
     2881 ttcacacagg aaacagctat gaccatgatt acgccaagct tgcatgcctg caggtcgact
     2941 ctagaggatc ccc
//
