# Supplementary material for: In- & Out-Cloning: Plasmid toolboxes for scarless transcription unit and modular Golden Gate acceptor plasmid assembly
Source: bioRxiv preprint, doi:10.1101/2024.06.22.600171, version 1 (2024-06-22)
Supplement: Supporting Data S2 [file 600171_file04.zip › pMA_endlinker_plasmids_PMID_28066763/pMA673.gbk]

LOCUS       pMA673        2946 bp DNA     circular SYN 21-AUG-2023
DEFINITION  .
ACCESSION   .
VERSION     .
KEYWORDS    .
SOURCE      synthetic DNA construct
  ORGANISM  synthetic DNA construct
REFERENCE   1  (bases 1 to 2946)
  AUTHORS   .
  TITLE     Direct Submission
  JOURNAL   Exported Aug 21, 2023 from SnapGene 6.2.0
            https://www.snapgene.com
COMMENT     This file is created by Vector NTI
            http://www.invitrogen.com/
FEATURES             Location/Qualifiers
     source          1..2946
                     /mol_type="other DNA"
                     /note="color: #ffffff"
                     /organism="synthetic DNA construct"
     primer_bind     complement(502..518)
                     /label=M13 fwd
                     /note="common sequencing primer, one of multiple similar 
                     variants"
                     /note="color: #a020f0; direction: LEFT"
     variation       842
                     /label=G to A
                     /note="color: #3366cc"
     variation       898
                     /label=A to T
                     /note="color: #3366cc"
     promoter        992..1096
                     /gene="bla"
                     /label=AmpR promoter
                     /note="color: #ffffff; direction: RIGHT"
     CDS             1097..1735
                     /codon_start=1
                     /label=CAT
                     /label=CAT (CmR)
                     /note="color: #66cc99"
                     /translation="MEKKITGYTTVDISQWHRKEHFEAFQSVAQCTYNQTVQLDITAFL
                     KTVKKNKHKFYPAFIHILARLMNAHPELRMAMKDGELVIWDSVHPCYTVFHEQTETFSS
                     LWSEYHDDFRQFLHIYSQDVACYGENLAYFPKGFIENMFFVSANPWVSFTSFDLNVANM
                     DNFFAPVFTMGKYYTQGDKVLMPLAIQVHHAVCDGFHVGRCLMNTTVLR"
     misc_feature    1605..1624
                     /label=c1
                     /note="color: #3366cc"
     rep_origin      1906..2494
                     /direction=RIGHT
                     /label=ori
                     /note="high-copy-number ColE1/pMB1/pBR322/pUC origin of 
                     replication"
                     /note="color: #ffff00"
     rep_origin      2494
                     /label=ORI
                     /note="RNaseH cleavage point"
                     /note="color: #3366cc"
     promoter        2762..2885
                     /label=P lac prom
                     /note="color: #800000; direction: RIGHT"
     protein_bind    2782..2803
                     /label=CAP binding site
                     /bound_moiety="E. coli catabolite activator protein"
                     /note="CAP binding activates transcription in the presence
                     of cAMP."
                     /note="color: #31849b"
     promoter        2818..2848
                     /label=lac promoter
                     /note="promoter for the E. coli lac operon"
                     /note="This forward directional feature has 3 segments:
                        1: 2818 .. 2823 / #ffffff / -35
                        2: 2824 .. 2841 / #ffffff
                        3: 2842 .. 2848 / #ffffff / -10"
     promoter        2854
                     /label=P
                     /label=P(LAC)
                     /note="lac promoter"
                     /note="color: #800000; direction: RIGHT"
     protein_bind    2856..2872
                     /label=lac operator
                     /bound_moiety="lac repressor encoded by lacI"
                     /note="The lac repressor binds to the lac operator to
                     inhibit transcription in E. coli. This inhibition can be 
                     relieved by adding lactose or 
                     isopropyl-beta-D-thiogalactopyranoside (IPTG)."
                     /note="color: #31849b"
     primer_bind     2880..2896
                     /label=M13 rev
                     /note="common sequencing primer, one of multiple similar 
                     variants"
                     /note="color: #a020f0; direction: RIGHT"
ORIGIN
        1 tttgaagaca atgcctgaga ccgaggatgc acatgtgacc gagggattgt cttcgtggaa
       61 acttgggact tcagattcca ccccttgcaa gcgtggaaag ccttccgacc aagggaagtg
      121 tcggatgtag aggaaatgga aagtttgttc tcagatgggg acctgcttga ttgcttcaca
      181 agaatgccag cttatgcggt aaacgcagag gaagatttag ctgcaatcag gaaaacgccc
      241 gagatggatg tcggtcaaga agttaaagag cctgcaggag acagaaatca atactcaaac
      301 cctgcagaaa ctttcctcaa caagctccac aggaaacaca gtagggaggt gaaacaccag
      361 gccgcaaaga aagctaaacg cctagctgaa atccaggagt caatgagagc tgaaggtgat
      421 gccgaaccaa atgaaataag cgggacgatg ggggcaatac ccagcaacgc cgaacttcct
      481 gggggtaccg agctcgaatt cactggccgt cgttttacaa cgtcgtgact gggaaaaccc
      541 tggcgttacc caacttaatc gccttgcagc acatccccct ttcgccagct ggcgtaatag
      601 cgaagaggcc cgcaccgatc gcccttccca acagttgcgc agcctgaatg gcgaatggcg
      661 cctgatgcgg tattttctcc ttacgcatct gtgcggtatt tcacaccgca tatggtgcac
      721 tctcagtaca atctgctctg atgccgcata gttaagccag ccccgacacc cgccaacacc
      781 cgctgacgcg ccctgacggg cttgtctgct cccggcatcc gcttacagac aagctgtgac
      841 catctccggg agctgcatgt gtcagaggtt ttcaccgtca tcaccgaaac gcgcgagtcg
      901 aaagggcctc gtgatacgcc tatttttata ggttaatgtc atgataataa tggtttctta
      961 gacgtcaggt ggcacttttc ggggaaatgt gcgcggaacc cctatttgtt tatttttcta
     1021 aatacattca aatatgtatc cgctcatgag acaataaccc tgataaatgc ttcaataata
     1081 ttgaaaaagg aagagtatgg agaaaaaaat cactggatat accaccgttg atatatccca
     1141 atggcatcgt aaagaacatt ttgaggcatt tcagtcagtt gctcaatgta cctataacca
     1201 gaccgttcag ctggatatta cggccttttt aaagaccgta aagaaaaata agcacaagtt
     1261 ttatccggcc tttattcaca ttcttgcccg cctgatgaat gctcatccgg aattacgtat
     1321 ggcaatgaaa gacggtgagc tggtgatatg ggatagtgtt cacccttgtt acaccgtttt
     1381 ccatgagcaa actgaaacgt tttcatcgct ctggagtgaa taccacgacg atttccggca
     1441 gtttctacac atatattcgc aagatgtggc gtgttacggt gaaaacctgg cctatttccc
     1501 taaagggttt attgagaata tgtttttcgt ctcagccaat ccctgggtga gtttcaccag
     1561 ttttgattta aacgtggcca atatggacaa cttcttcgcc cccgttttca ccatgggcaa
     1621 atattatacg caaggcgaca aggtgctgat gccgctggcg attcaggttc atcatgccgt
     1681 ttgtgatggc ttccatgtcg gcagatgctt aatgaataca acagtactgc gatgactgtc
     1741 agaccaagtt tactcatata tactttagat tgatttaaaa cttcattttt aatttaaaag
     1801 gatctaggtg aagatccttt ttgataatct catgaccaaa atcccttaac gtgagttttc
     1861 gttccactga gcgtcagacc ccgtagaaaa gatcaaagga tcttcttgag atcctttttt
     1921 tctgcgcgta atctgctgct tgcaaacaaa aaaaccaccg ctaccagcgg tggtttgttt
     1981 gccggatcaa gagctaccaa ctctttttcc gaaggtaact ggcttcagca gagcgcagat
     2041 accaaatact gtccttctag tgtagccgta gttaggccac cacttcaaga actctgtagc
     2101 accgcctaca tacctcgctc tgctaatcct gttaccagtg gctgctgcca gtggcgataa
     2161 gtcgtgtctt accgggttgg actcaagacg atagttaccg gataaggcgc agcggtcggg
     2221 ctgaacgggg ggttcgtgca cacagcccag cttggagcga acgacctaca ccgaactgag
     2281 atacctacag cgtgagctat gagaaagcgc cacgcttccc gaagggagaa aggcggacag
     2341 gtatccggta agcggcaggg tcggaacagg agagcgcacg agggagcttc cagggggaaa
     2401 cgcctggtat ctttatagtc ctgtcgggtt tcgccacctc tgacttgagc gtcgattttt
     2461 gtgatgctcg tcaggggggc ggagcctatg gaaaaacgcc agcaacgcgg cctttttacg
     2521 gttcctggcc ttttgctggc cttttgctca catgttcttt cctgcgttat cccctgattc
     2581 tgtggataac cgtattaccg cctttgagtg agctgatacc gctcgccgca gccgaacgac
     2641 cgagcgcagc gagtcagtga gcgaggaagc ggaagagcgc ccaatacgca aaccgcctct
     2701 ccccgcgcgt tggccgattc attaatgcag ctggcacgac aggtttcccg actggaaagc
     2761 gggcagtgag cgcaacgcaa ttaatgtgag ttagctcact cattaggcac cccaggcttt
     2821 acactttatg cttccggctc gtatgttgtg tggaattgtg agcggataac aatttcacac
     2881 aggaaacagc tatgaccatg attacgccaa gcttgcatgc ctgcaggtcg actctagagg
     2941 atcccc
//
