# Supplementary material for: In- & Out-Cloning: Plasmid toolboxes for scarless transcription unit and modular Golden Gate acceptor plasmid assembly
Source: bioRxiv preprint, doi:10.1101/2024.06.22.600171, version 1 (2024-06-22)
Supplement: Supporting Data S2 [file 600171_file04.zip › pMA_endlinker_plasmids_PMID_28066763/pMA674.gbk]

LOCUS       pMA674        2952 bp DNA     circular SYN 21-AUG-2023
DEFINITION  .
ACCESSION   .
VERSION     .
KEYWORDS    .
SOURCE      synthetic DNA construct
  ORGANISM  synthetic DNA construct
REFERENCE   1  (bases 1 to 2952)
  AUTHORS   .
  TITLE     Direct Submission
  JOURNAL   Exported Aug 21, 2023 from SnapGene 6.2.0
            https://www.snapgene.com
COMMENT     This file is created by Vector NTI
            http://www.invitrogen.com/
FEATURES             Location/Qualifiers
     source          1..2952
                     /mol_type="other DNA"
                     /note="color: #ffffff"
                     /organism="synthetic DNA construct"
     primer_bind     complement(20..36)
                     /label=M13 fwd
                     /note="common sequencing primer, one of multiple similar 
                     variants"
                     /note="color: #a020f0; direction: LEFT"
     variation       360
                     /label=G to A
                     /note="color: #3366cc"
     variation       416
                     /label=A to T
                     /note="color: #3366cc"
     promoter        510..614
                     /gene="bla"
                     /label=AmpR promoter
                     /note="color: #ffffff; direction: RIGHT"
     CDS             615..1253
                     /codon_start=1
                     /label=CAT
                     /label=CAT (CmR)
                     /note="color: #66cc99"
                     /translation="MEKKITGYTTVDISQWHRKEHFEAFQSVAQCTYNQTVQLDITAFL
                     KTVKKNKHKFYPAFIHILARLMNAHPELRMAMKDGELVIWDSVHPCYTVFHEQTETFSS
                     LWSEYHDDFRQFLHIYSQDVACYGENLAYFPKGFIENMFFVSANPWVSFTSFDLNVANM
                     DNFFAPVFTMGKYYTQGDKVLMPLAIQVHHAVCDGFHVGRCLMNTTVLR"
     misc_feature    1123..1142
                     /label=c1
                     /note="color: #3366cc"
     misc_feature    1413..2027
                     /label=rep
                     /label=rep (pMB1)
                     /note="color: #66cc99; direction: RIGHT"
     rep_origin      1424..2012
                     /direction=RIGHT
                     /label=ori
                     /note="high-copy-number ColE1/pMB1/pBR322/pUC origin of 
                     replication"
                     /note="color: #ffff00"
     rep_origin      2012
                     /label=ORI
                     /note="RNaseH cleavage point"
                     /note="color: #3366cc"
     promoter        2280..2403
                     /label=P lac prom
                     /note="color: #800000; direction: RIGHT"
     protein_bind    2300..2321
                     /label=CAP binding site
                     /bound_moiety="E. coli catabolite activator protein"
                     /note="CAP binding activates transcription in the presence
                     of cAMP."
                     /note="color: #31849b"
     promoter        2336..2366
                     /label=lac promoter
                     /note="promoter for the E. coli lac operon"
                     /note="This forward directional feature has 3 segments:
                        1: 2336 .. 2341 / #ffffff / -35
                        2: 2342 .. 2359 / #ffffff
                        3: 2360 .. 2366 / #ffffff / -10"
     promoter        2372
                     /label=P
                     /label=P(LAC)
                     /note="lac promoter"
                     /note="color: #800000; direction: RIGHT"
     protein_bind    2374..2390
                     /label=lac operator
                     /bound_moiety="lac repressor encoded by lacI"
                     /note="The lac repressor binds to the lac operator to
                     inhibit transcription in E. coli. This inhibition can be 
                     relieved by adding lactose or 
                     isopropyl-beta-D-thiogalactopyranoside (IPTG)."
                     /note="color: #31849b"
     primer_bind     2398..2414
                     /label=M13 rev
                     /note="common sequencing primer, one of multiple similar 
                     variants"
                     /note="color: #a020f0; direction: RIGHT"
     primer_bind     2465..2537
                     /label=SENSE_PRM
                     /note="color: #009966; direction: RIGHT"
     variation       2626
                     /label=C to T
                     /note="color: #3366cc"
     variation       2733
                     /label=G to A
                     /note="color: #3366cc"
     variation       2908..2910
                     /label=ACG to GGC
                     /note="color: #3366cc"
     primer_bind     2925..2952
                     /label=ANTISENSE_PRM
                     /note="color: #009966; direction: RIGHT"
ORIGIN
        1 gggtaccgag ctcgaattca ctggccgtcg ttttacaacg tcgtgactgg gaaaaccctg
       61 gcgttaccca acttaatcgc cttgcagcac atcccccttt cgccagctgg cgtaatagcg
      121 aagaggcccg caccgatcgc ccttcccaac agttgcgcag cctgaatggc gaatggcgcc
      181 tgatgcggta ttttctcctt acgcatctgt gcggtatttc acaccgcata tggtgcactc
      241 tcagtacaat ctgctctgat gccgcatagt taagccagcc ccgacacccg ccaacacccg
      301 ctgacgcgcc ctgacgggct tgtctgctcc cggcatccgc ttacagacaa gctgtgacca
      361 tctccgggag ctgcatgtgt cagaggtttt caccgtcatc accgaaacgc gcgagtcgaa
      421 agggcctcgt gatacgccta tttttatagg ttaatgtcat gataataatg gtttcttaga
      481 cgtcaggtgg cacttttcgg ggaaatgtgc gcggaacccc tatttgttta tttttctaaa
      541 tacattcaaa tatgtatccg ctcatgagac aataaccctg ataaatgctt caataatatt
      601 gaaaaaggaa gagtatggag aaaaaaatca ctggatatac caccgttgat atatcccaat
      661 ggcatcgtaa agaacatttt gaggcatttc agtcagttgc tcaatgtacc tataaccaga
      721 ccgttcagct ggatattacg gcctttttaa agaccgtaaa gaaaaataag cacaagtttt
      781 atccggcctt tattcacatt cttgcccgcc tgatgaatgc tcatccggaa ttacgtatgg
      841 caatgaaaga cggtgagctg gtgatatggg atagtgttca cccttgttac accgttttcc
      901 atgagcaaac tgaaacgttt tcatcgctct ggagtgaata ccacgacgat ttccggcagt
      961 ttctacacat atattcgcaa gatgtggcgt gttacggtga aaacctggcc tatttcccta
     1021 aagggtttat tgagaatatg tttttcgtct cagccaatcc ctgggtgagt ttcaccagtt
     1081 ttgatttaaa cgtggccaat atggacaact tcttcgcccc cgttttcacc atgggcaaat
     1141 attatacgca aggcgacaag gtgctgatgc cgctggcgat tcaggttcat catgccgttt
     1201 gtgatggctt ccatgtcggc agatgcttaa tgaatacaac agtactgcga tgactgtcag
     1261 accaagttta ctcatatata ctttagattg atttaaaact tcatttttaa tttaaaagga
     1321 tctaggtgaa gatccttttt gataatctca tgaccaaaat cccttaacgt gagttttcgt
     1381 tccactgagc gtcagacccc gtagaaaaga tcaaaggatc ttcttgagat cctttttttc
     1441 tgcgcgtaat ctgctgcttg caaacaaaaa aaccaccgct accagcggtg gtttgtttgc
     1501 cggatcaaga gctaccaact ctttttccga aggtaactgg cttcagcaga gcgcagatac
     1561 caaatactgt ccttctagtg tagccgtagt taggccacca cttcaagaac tctgtagcac
     1621 cgcctacata cctcgctctg ctaatcctgt taccagtggc tgctgccagt ggcgataagt
     1681 cgtgtcttac cgggttggac tcaagacgat agttaccgga taaggcgcag cggtcgggct
     1741 gaacgggggg ttcgtgcaca cagcccagct tggagcgaac gacctacacc gaactgagat
     1801 acctacagcg tgagctatga gaaagcgcca cgcttcccga agggagaaag gcggacaggt
     1861 atccggtaag cggcagggtc ggaacaggag agcgcacgag ggagcttcca gggggaaacg
     1921 cctggtatct ttatagtcct gtcgggtttc gccacctctg acttgagcgt cgatttttgt
     1981 gatgctcgtc aggggggcgg agcctatgga aaaacgccag caacgcggcc tttttacggt
     2041 tcctggcctt ttgctggcct tttgctcaca tgttctttcc tgcgttatcc cctgattctg
     2101 tggataaccg tattaccgcc tttgagtgag ctgataccgc tcgccgcagc cgaacgaccg
     2161 agcgcagcga gtcagtgagc gaggaagcgg aagagcgccc aatacgcaaa ccgcctctcc
     2221 ccgcgcgttg gccgattcat taatgcagct ggcacgacag gtttcccgac tggaaagcgg
     2281 gcagtgagcg caacgcaatt aatgtgagtt agctcactca ttaggcaccc caggctttac
     2341 actttatgct tccggctcgt atgttgtgtg gaattgtgag cggataacaa tttcacacag
     2401 gaaacagcta tgaccatgat tacgccaagc ttgcatgcct gcaggtcgac tctagaggat
     2461 cccctttggt ctcagcaatt gtcttcgagg atgcacatgt gaccgaggga tgagaccgtg
     2521 gaaacttggg acttcagatt ccaccccttg caagcgtgga aagccttccg accaagggaa
     2581 gtgtcggatg tagaggaaat ggaaagtttg ttctcagatg gggacttgct tgattgcttc
     2641 acaagaatgc cagcttatgc ggtaaacgca gaggaagatt tagctgcaat caggaaaacg
     2701 cccgagatgg atgtcggtca agaagttaaa gaacctgcag gagacagaaa tcaatactca
     2761 aaccctgcag aaactttcct caacaagctc cacaggaaac acagtaggga ggtgaaacac
     2821 caggccgcaa agaaagctaa acgcctagct gaaatccagg agtcaatgag agctgaaggt
     2881 gatgccgaac caaatgaaat aagcgggggc atgggggcaa tacccagcaa cgccgaactt
     2941 cctgggccca aa
//
