# Supplementary material for: In- & Out-Cloning: Plasmid toolboxes for scarless transcription unit and modular Golden Gate acceptor plasmid assembly
Source: bioRxiv preprint, doi:10.1101/2024.06.22.600171, version 1 (2024-06-22)
Supplement: Supporting Data S2 [file 600171_file04.zip › pMA_endlinker_plasmids_PMID_28066763/pMA675.gbk]

LOCUS       pMA675        2952 bp DNA     circular SYN 21-AUG-2023
DEFINITION  .
ACCESSION   .
VERSION     .
KEYWORDS    .
SOURCE      synthetic DNA construct
  ORGANISM  synthetic DNA construct
REFERENCE   1  (bases 1 to 2952)
  AUTHORS   .
  TITLE     Direct Submission
  JOURNAL   Exported Aug 21, 2023 from SnapGene 6.2.0
            https://www.snapgene.com
COMMENT     This file is created by Vector NTI
            http://www.invitrogen.com/
FEATURES             Location/Qualifiers
     source          1..2952
                     /mol_type="other DNA"
                     /note="color: #ffffff"
                     /organism="synthetic DNA construct"
     primer_bind     complement(20..36)
                     /label=M13 fwd
                     /note="common sequencing primer, one of multiple similar 
                     variants"
                     /note="color: #a020f0; direction: LEFT"
     variation       360
                     /label=G to A
                     /note="color: #3366cc"
     variation       416
                     /label=A to T
                     /note="color: #3366cc"
     promoter        510..614
                     /gene="bla"
                     /label=AmpR promoter
                     /note="color: #ffffff; direction: RIGHT"
     CDS             615..1253
                     /codon_start=1
                     /label=CAT
                     /label=CAT (CmR)
                     /note="color: #66cc99"
                     /translation="MEKKITGYTTVDISQWHRKEHFEAFQSVAQCTYNQTVQLDITAFL
                     KTVKKNKHKFYPAFIHILARLMNAHPELRMAMKDGELVIWDSVHPCYTVFHEQTETFSS
                     LWSEYHDDFRQFLHIYSQDVACYGENLAYFPKGFIENMFFVSANPWVSFTSFDLNVANM
                     DNFFAPVFTMGKYYTQGDKVLMPLAIQVHHAVCDGFHVGRCLMNTTVLR"
     misc_feature    1123..1142
                     /label=c1
                     /note="color: #3366cc"
     misc_feature    1413..2027
                     /label=rep
                     /label=rep (pMB1)
                     /note="color: #66cc99; direction: RIGHT"
     rep_origin      1424..2012
                     /direction=RIGHT
                     /label=ori
                     /note="high-copy-number ColE1/pMB1/pBR322/pUC origin of 
                     replication"
                     /note="color: #ffff00"
     rep_origin      2012
                     /label=ORI
                     /note="RNaseH cleavage point"
                     /note="color: #3366cc"
     promoter        2280..2403
                     /label=P lac prom
                     /note="color: #800000; direction: RIGHT"
     protein_bind    2300..2321
                     /label=CAP binding site
                     /bound_moiety="E. coli catabolite activator protein"
                     /note="CAP binding activates transcription in the presence
                     of cAMP."
                     /note="color: #31849b"
     promoter        2336..2366
                     /label=lac promoter
                     /note="promoter for the E. coli lac operon"
                     /note="This forward directional feature has 3 segments:
                        1: 2336 .. 2341 / #ffffff / -35
                        2: 2342 .. 2359 / #ffffff
                        3: 2360 .. 2366 / #ffffff / -10"
     promoter        2372
                     /label=P
                     /label=P(LAC)
                     /note="lac promoter"
                     /note="color: #800000; direction: RIGHT"
     protein_bind    2374..2390
                     /label=lac operator
                     /bound_moiety="lac repressor encoded by lacI"
                     /note="The lac repressor binds to the lac operator to
                     inhibit transcription in E. coli. This inhibition can be 
                     relieved by adding lactose or 
                     isopropyl-beta-D-thiogalactopyranoside (IPTG)."
                     /note="color: #31849b"
     primer_bind     2398..2414
                     /label=M13 rev
                     /note="common sequencing primer, one of multiple similar 
                     variants"
                     /note="color: #a020f0; direction: RIGHT"
     primer_bind     2465..2537
                     /label=SENSE_PRM
                     /note="color: #009966; direction: RIGHT"
     variation       2626
                     /label=C to T
                     /note="color: #3366cc"
     variation       2733
                     /label=G to A
                     /note="color: #3366cc"
     variation       2908..2910
                     /label=ACG to GGC
                     /note="color: #3366cc"
     primer_bind     2925..2952
                     /label=ANTISENSE_PRM
                     /note="color: #009966; direction: RIGHT"
ORIGIN
        1 gggtaccgag ctcgaattca ctggccgtcg ttttacaacg tcgtgactgg gaaaaccctg
       61 gcgttaccca acttaatcgc cttgcagcac atcccccttt cgccagctgg cgtaatagcg
      121 aagaggcccg caccgatcgc ccttcccaac agttgcgcag cctgaatggc gaatggcgcc
      181 tgatgcggta ttttctcctt acgcatctgt gcggtatttc acaccgcata tggtgcactc
      241 tcagtacaat ctgctctgat gccgcatagt taagccagcc ccgacacccg ccaacacccg
      301 ctgacgcgcc ctgacgggct tgtctgctcc cggcatccgc ttacagacaa gctgtgacca
      361 tctccgggag ctgcatgtgt cagaggtttt caccgtcatc accgaaacgc gcgagtcgaa
      421 agggcctcgt gatacgccta tttttatagg ttaatgtcat gataataatg gtttcttaga
      481 cgtcaggtgg cacttttcgg ggaaatgtgc gcggaacccc tatttgttta tttttctaaa
      541 tacattcaaa tatgtatccg ctcatgagac aataaccctg ataaatgctt caataatatt
      601 gaaaaaggaa gagtatggag aaaaaaatca ctggatatac caccgttgat atatcccaat
      661 ggcatcgtaa agaacatttt gaggcatttc agtcagttgc tcaatgtacc tataaccaga
      721 ccgttcagct ggatattacg gcctttttaa agaccgtaaa gaaaaataag cacaagtttt
      781 atccggcctt tattcacatt cttgcccgcc tgatgaatgc tcatccggaa ttacgtatgg
      841 caatgaaaga cggtgagctg gtgatatggg atagtgttca cccttgttac accgttttcc
      901 atgagcaaac tgaaacgttt tcatcgctct ggagtgaata ccacgacgat ttccggcagt
      961 ttctacacat atattcgcaa gatgtggcgt gttacggtga aaacctggcc tatttcccta
     1021 aagggtttat tgagaatatg tttttcgtct cagccaatcc ctgggtgagt ttcaccagtt
     1081 ttgatttaaa cgtggccaat atggacaact tcttcgcccc cgttttcacc atgggcaaat
     1141 attatacgca aggcgacaag gtgctgatgc cgctggcgat tcaggttcat catgccgttt
     1201 gtgatggctt ccatgtcggc agatgcttaa tgaatacaac agtactgcga tgactgtcag
     1261 accaagttta ctcatatata ctttagattg atttaaaact tcatttttaa tttaaaagga
     1321 tctaggtgaa gatccttttt gataatctca tgaccaaaat cccttaacgt gagttttcgt
     1381 tccactgagc gtcagacccc gtagaaaaga tcaaaggatc ttcttgagat cctttttttc
     1441 tgcgcgtaat ctgctgcttg caaacaaaaa aaccaccgct accagcggtg gtttgtttgc
     1501 cggatcaaga gctaccaact ctttttccga aggtaactgg cttcagcaga gcgcagatac
     1561 caaatactgt ccttctagtg tagccgtagt taggccacca cttcaagaac tctgtagcac
     1621 cgcctacata cctcgctctg ctaatcctgt taccagtggc tgctgccagt ggcgataagt
     1681 cgtgtcttac cgggttggac tcaagacgat agttaccgga taaggcgcag cggtcgggct
     1741 gaacgggggg ttcgtgcaca cagcccagct tggagcgaac gacctacacc gaactgagat
     1801 acctacagcg tgagctatga gaaagcgcca cgcttcccga agggagaaag gcggacaggt
     1861 atccggtaag cggcagggtc ggaacaggag agcgcacgag ggagcttcca gggggaaacg
     1921 cctggtatct ttatagtcct gtcgggtttc gccacctctg acttgagcgt cgatttttgt
     1981 gatgctcgtc aggggggcgg agcctatgga aaaacgccag caacgcggcc tttttacggt
     2041 tcctggcctt ttgctggcct tttgctcaca tgttctttcc tgcgttatcc cctgattctg
     2101 tggataaccg tattaccgcc tttgagtgag ctgataccgc tcgccgcagc cgaacgaccg
     2161 agcgcagcga gtcagtgagc gaggaagcgg aagagcgccc aatacgcaaa ccgcctctcc
     2221 ccgcgcgttg gccgattcat taatgcagct ggcacgacag gtttcccgac tggaaagcgg
     2281 gcagtgagcg caacgcaatt aatgtgagtt agctcactca ttaggcaccc caggctttac
     2341 actttatgct tccggctcgt atgttgtgtg gaattgtgag cggataacaa tttcacacag
     2401 gaaacagcta tgaccatgat tacgccaagc ttgcatgcct gcaggtcgac tctagaggat
     2461 cccctttggt ctcaactatt gtcttcgagg atgcacatgt gaccgaggga tgagaccgtg
     2521 gaaacttggg acttcagatt ccaccccttg caagcgtgga aagccttccg accaagggaa
     2581 gtgtcggatg tagaggaaat ggaaagtttg ttctcagatg gggacttgct tgattgcttc
     2641 acaagaatgc cagcttatgc ggtaaacgca gaggaagatt tagctgcaat caggaaaacg
     2701 cccgagatgg atgtcggtca agaagttaaa gaacctgcag gagacagaaa tcaatactca
     2761 aaccctgcag aaactttcct caacaagctc cacaggaaac acagtaggga ggtgaaacac
     2821 caggccgcaa agaaagctaa acgcctagct gaaatccagg agtcaatgag agctgaaggt
     2881 gatgccgaac caaatgaaat aagcgggggc atgggggcaa tacccagcaa cgccgaactt
     2941 cctgggccca aa
//
