# Supplementary material for: In- & Out-Cloning: Plasmid toolboxes for scarless transcription unit and modular Golden Gate acceptor plasmid assembly
Source: bioRxiv preprint, doi:10.1101/2024.06.22.600171, version 1 (2024-06-22)
Supplement: Supporting Data S2 [file 600171_file04.zip › pMA_endlinker_plasmids_PMID_28066763/pMA676.gbk]

LOCUS       pMA676        2951 bp DNA     circular SYN 21-AUG-2023
DEFINITION  .
ACCESSION   .
VERSION     .
KEYWORDS    .
SOURCE      synthetic DNA construct
  ORGANISM  synthetic DNA construct
REFERENCE   1  (bases 1 to 2951)
  AUTHORS   .
  TITLE     Direct Submission
  JOURNAL   Exported Aug 21, 2023 from SnapGene 6.2.0
            https://www.snapgene.com
COMMENT     This file is created by Vector NTI
            http://www.invitrogen.com/
FEATURES             Location/Qualifiers
     source          1..2951
                     /mol_type="other DNA"
                     /note="color: #ffffff"
                     /organism="synthetic DNA construct"
     primer_bind     complement(20..36)
                     /label=M13 fwd
                     /note="common sequencing primer, one of multiple similar 
                     variants"
                     /note="color: #a020f0; direction: LEFT"
     variation       360
                     /label=G to A
                     /note="color: #3366cc"
     variation       416
                     /label=A to T
                     /note="color: #3366cc"
     promoter        510..614
                     /gene="bla"
                     /label=AmpR promoter
                     /note="color: #ffffff; direction: RIGHT"
     CDS             615..1253
                     /codon_start=1
                     /label=CAT
                     /label=CAT (CmR)
                     /note="color: #66cc99"
                     /translation="MEKKITGYTTVDISQWHRKEHFEAFQSVAQCTYNQTVQLDITAFL
                     KTVKKNKHKFYPAFIHILARLMNAHPELRMAMKDGELVIWDSVHPCYTVFHEQTETFSS
                     LWSEYHDDFRQFLHIYSQDVACYGENLAYFPKGFIENMFFVSANPWVSFTSFDLNVANM
                     DNFFAPVFTMGKYYTQGDKVLMPLAIQVHHAVCDGFHVGRCLMNTTVLR"
     misc_feature    1123..1142
                     /label=c1
                     /note="color: #3366cc"
     misc_feature    1413..2027
                     /label=rep
                     /label=rep (pMB1)
                     /note="color: #66cc99; direction: RIGHT"
     rep_origin      1424..2012
                     /direction=RIGHT
                     /label=ori
                     /note="high-copy-number ColE1/pMB1/pBR322/pUC origin of 
                     replication"
                     /note="color: #ffff00"
     rep_origin      2012
                     /label=ORI
                     /note="RNaseH cleavage point"
                     /note="color: #3366cc"
     promoter        2280..2403
                     /label=P lac prom
                     /note="color: #800000; direction: RIGHT"
     protein_bind    2300..2321
                     /label=CAP binding site
                     /bound_moiety="E. coli catabolite activator protein"
                     /note="CAP binding activates transcription in the presence
                     of cAMP."
                     /note="color: #31849b"
     promoter        2336..2366
                     /label=lac promoter
                     /note="promoter for the E. coli lac operon"
                     /note="This forward directional feature has 3 segments:
                        1: 2336 .. 2341 / #ffffff / -35
                        2: 2342 .. 2359 / #ffffff
                        3: 2360 .. 2366 / #ffffff / -10"
     promoter        2372
                     /label=P
                     /label=P(LAC)
                     /note="lac promoter"
                     /note="color: #800000; direction: RIGHT"
     protein_bind    2374..2390
                     /label=lac operator
                     /bound_moiety="lac repressor encoded by lacI"
                     /note="The lac repressor binds to the lac operator to
                     inhibit transcription in E. coli. This inhibition can be 
                     relieved by adding lactose or 
                     isopropyl-beta-D-thiogalactopyranoside (IPTG)."
                     /note="color: #31849b"
     primer_bind     2398..2414
                     /label=M13 rev
                     /note="common sequencing primer, one of multiple similar 
                     variants"
                     /note="color: #a020f0; direction: RIGHT"
     variation       2625
                     /label=C to T
                     /note="color: #3366cc"
     variation       2732
                     /label=G to A
                     /note="color: #3366cc"
     variation       2907..2909
                     /label=ACG to GGC
                     /note="color: #3366cc"
     primer_bind     2924..2951
                     /label=ANTISENSE_PRM
                     /note="color: #009966; direction: RIGHT"
ORIGIN
        1 gggtaccgag ctcgaattca ctggccgtcg ttttacaacg tcgtgactgg gaaaaccctg
       61 gcgttaccca acttaatcgc cttgcagcac atcccccttt cgccagctgg cgtaatagcg
      121 aagaggcccg caccgatcgc ccttcccaac agttgcgcag cctgaatggc gaatggcgcc
      181 tgatgcggta ttttctcctt acgcatctgt gcggtatttc acaccgcata tggtgcactc
      241 tcagtacaat ctgctctgat gccgcatagt taagccagcc ccgacacccg ccaacacccg
      301 ctgacgcgcc ctgacgggct tgtctgctcc cggcatccgc ttacagacaa gctgtgacca
      361 tctccgggag ctgcatgtgt cagaggtttt caccgtcatc accgaaacgc gcgagtcgaa
      421 agggcctcgt gatacgccta tttttatagg ttaatgtcat gataataatg gtttcttaga
      481 cgtcaggtgg cacttttcgg ggaaatgtgc gcggaacccc tatttgttta tttttctaaa
      541 tacattcaaa tatgtatccg ctcatgagac aataaccctg ataaatgctt caataatatt
      601 gaaaaaggaa gagtatggag aaaaaaatca ctggatatac caccgttgat atatcccaat
      661 ggcatcgtaa agaacatttt gaggcatttc agtcagttgc tcaatgtacc tataaccaga
      721 ccgttcagct ggatattacg gcctttttaa agaccgtaaa gaaaaataag cacaagtttt
      781 atccggcctt tattcacatt cttgcccgcc tgatgaatgc tcatccggaa ttacgtatgg
      841 caatgaaaga cggtgagctg gtgatatggg atagtgttca cccttgttac accgttttcc
      901 atgagcaaac tgaaacgttt tcatcgctct ggagtgaata ccacgacgat ttccggcagt
      961 ttctacacat atattcgcaa gatgtggcgt gttacggtga aaacctggcc tatttcccta
     1021 aagggtttat tgagaatatg tttttcgtct cagccaatcc ctgggtgagt ttcaccagtt
     1081 ttgatttaaa cgtggccaat atggacaact tcttcgcccc cgttttcacc atgggcaaat
     1141 attatacgca aggcgacaag gtgctgatgc cgctggcgat tcaggttcat catgccgttt
     1201 gtgatggctt ccatgtcggc agatgcttaa tgaatacaac agtactgcga tgactgtcag
     1261 accaagttta ctcatatata ctttagattg atttaaaact tcatttttaa tttaaaagga
     1321 tctaggtgaa gatccttttt gataatctca tgaccaaaat cccttaacgt gagttttcgt
     1381 tccactgagc gtcagacccc gtagaaaaga tcaaaggatc ttcttgagat cctttttttc
     1441 tgcgcgtaat ctgctgcttg caaacaaaaa aaccaccgct accagcggtg gtttgtttgc
     1501 cggatcaaga gctaccaact ctttttccga aggtaactgg cttcagcaga gcgcagatac
     1561 caaatactgt ccttctagtg tagccgtagt taggccacca cttcaagaac tctgtagcac
     1621 cgcctacata cctcgctctg ctaatcctgt taccagtggc tgctgccagt ggcgataagt
     1681 cgtgtcttac cgggttggac tcaagacgat agttaccgga taaggcgcag cggtcgggct
     1741 gaacgggggg ttcgtgcaca cagcccagct tggagcgaac gacctacacc gaactgagat
     1801 acctacagcg tgagctatga gaaagcgcca cgcttcccga agggagaaag gcggacaggt
     1861 atccggtaag cggcagggtc ggaacaggag agcgcacgag ggagcttcca gggggaaacg
     1921 cctggtatct ttatagtcct gtcgggtttc gccacctctg acttgagcgt cgatttttgt
     1981 gatgctcgtc aggggggcgg agcctatgga aaaacgccag caacgcggcc tttttacggt
     2041 tcctggcctt ttgctggcct tttgctcaca tgttctttcc tgcgttatcc cctgattctg
     2101 tggataaccg tattaccgcc tttgagtgag ctgataccgc tcgccgcagc cgaacgaccg
     2161 agcgcagcga gtcagtgagc gaggaagcgg aagagcgccc aatacgcaaa ccgcctctcc
     2221 ccgcgcgttg gccgattcat taatgcagct ggcacgacag gtttcccgac tggaaagcgg
     2281 gcagtgagcg caacgcaatt aatgtgagtt agctcactca ttaggcaccc caggctttac
     2341 actttatgct tccggctcgt atgttgtgtg gaattgtgag cggataacaa tttcacacag
     2401 gaaacagcta tgaccatgat tacgccaagc ttgcatgcct gcaggtcgac tctagaggat
     2461 ccccttggtc tcattacttg tcttcgagga tgcacatgtg accgagggat gagaccgtgg
     2521 aaacttggga cttcagattc caccccttgc aagcgtggaa agccttccga ccaagggaag
     2581 tgtcggatgt agaggaaatg gaaagtttgt tctcagatgg ggacttgctt gattgcttca
     2641 caagaatgcc agcttatgcg gtaaacgcag aggaagattt agctgcaatc aggaaaacgc
     2701 ccgagatgga tgtcggtcaa gaagttaaag aacctgcagg agacagaaat caatactcaa
     2761 accctgcaga aactttcctc aacaagctcc acaggaaaca cagtagggag gtgaaacacc
     2821 aggccgcaaa gaaagctaaa cgcctagctg aaatccagga gtcaatgaga gctgaaggtg
     2881 atgccgaacc aaatgaaata agcgggggca tgggggcaat acccagcaac gccgaacttc
     2941 ctgggcccaa a
//
