# Supplementary material for: In- & Out-Cloning: Plasmid toolboxes for scarless transcription unit and modular Golden Gate acceptor plasmid assembly
Source: bioRxiv preprint, doi:10.1101/2024.06.22.600171, version 1 (2024-06-22)
Supplement: Supporting Data S2 [file 600171_file04.zip › pMA_endlinker_plasmids_PMID_28066763/pMA677.gbk]

LOCUS       pMA677        2951 bp DNA     circular SYN 21-AUG-2023
DEFINITION  .
ACCESSION   .
VERSION     .
KEYWORDS    .
SOURCE      synthetic DNA construct
  ORGANISM  synthetic DNA construct
REFERENCE   1  (bases 1 to 2951)
  AUTHORS   .
  TITLE     Direct Submission
  JOURNAL   Exported Aug 21, 2023 from SnapGene 6.2.0
            https://www.snapgene.com
COMMENT     This file is created by Vector NTI
            http://www.invitrogen.com/
FEATURES             Location/Qualifiers
     source          1..2951
                     /mol_type="other DNA"
                     /note="color: #ffffff"
                     /organism="synthetic DNA construct"
     primer_bind     complement(51..67)
                     /label=M13 rev
                     /note="common sequencing primer, one of multiple similar 
                     variants"
                     /note="color: #a020f0; direction: LEFT"
     promoter        complement(62..185)
                     /label=P lac prom
                     /note="color: #800000; direction: LEFT"
     protein_bind    75..91
                     /label=lac operator
                     /bound_moiety="lac repressor encoded by lacI"
                     /note="The lac repressor binds to the lac operator to
                     inhibit transcription in E. coli. This inhibition can be 
                     relieved by adding lactose or 
                     isopropyl-beta-D-thiogalactopyranoside (IPTG)."
                     /note="color: #31849b"
     promoter        complement(93)
                     /label=P
                     /label=P(LAC)
                     /note="lac promoter"
                     /note="color: #800000; direction: LEFT"
     promoter        complement(99..129)
                     /label=lac promoter
                     /note="promoter for the E. coli lac operon"
                     /note="This reverse directional feature has 3 segments:
                        1:  99 .. 105 / #ffffff / -10
                        2: 106 .. 123 / #ffffff
                        3: 124 .. 129 / #ffffff / -35"
     protein_bind    144..165
                     /label=CAP binding site
                     /bound_moiety="E. coli catabolite activator protein"
                     /note="CAP binding activates transcription in the presence
                     of cAMP."
                     /note="color: #31849b"
     misc_feature    complement(438..1052)
                     /label=rep
                     /label=rep (pMB1)
                     /note="color: #66cc99; direction: LEFT"
     rep_origin      complement(453..1041)
                     /direction=LEFT
                     /label=ori
                     /note="high-copy-number ColE1/pMB1/pBR322/pUC origin of 
                     replication"
                     /note="color: #ffff00"
     rep_origin      453
                     /label=ORI
                     /note="RNaseH cleavage point"
                     /note="color: #3366cc"
     CDS             complement(1212..1850)
                     /codon_start=1
                     /label=CAT
                     /label=CAT (CmR)
                     /note="color: #66cc99"
                     /translation="MEKKITGYTTVDISQWHRKEHFEAFQSVAQCTYNQTVQLDITAFL
                     KTVKKNKHKFYPAFIHILARLMNAHPELRMAMKDGELVIWDSVHPCYTVFHEQTETFSS
                     LWSEYHDDFRQFLHIYSQDVACYGENLAYFPKGFIENMFFVSANPWVSFTSFDLNVANM
                     DNFFAPVFTMGKYYTQGDKVLMPLAIQVHHAVCDGFHVGRCLMNTTVLR"
     misc_feature    1323..1342
                     /label=c1
                     /note="color: #3366cc"
     promoter        complement(1851..1955)
                     /gene="bla"
                     /label=AmpR promoter
                     /note="color: #ffffff; direction: LEFT"
     variation       2049
                     /label=A to T
                     /note="color: #3366cc"
     variation       2105
                     /label=G to A
                     /note="color: #3366cc"
     primer_bind     2429..2445
                     /label=M13 fwd
                     /note="common sequencing primer, one of multiple similar 
                     variants"
                     /note="color: #a020f0; direction: RIGHT"
     primer_bind     2465..2537
                     /label=SENSE_PRM
                     /note="color: #009966; direction: RIGHT"
     variation       2626
                     /label=C to T
                     /note="color: #3366cc"
     variation       2733
                     /label=G to A
                     /note="color: #3366cc"
     variation       2908..2910
                     /label=ACG to GGC
                     /note="color: #3366cc"
ORIGIN
        1 ggggatcctc tagagtcgac ctgcaggcat gcaagcttgg cgtaatcatg gtcatagctg
       61 tttcctgtgt gaaattgtta tccgctcaca attccacaca acatacgagc cggaagcata
      121 aagtgtaaag cctggggtgc ctaatgagtg agctaactca cattaattgc gttgcgctca
      181 ctgcccgctt tccagtcggg aaacctgtcg tgccagctgc attaatgaat cggccaacgc
      241 gcggggagag gcggtttgcg tattgggcgc tcttccgctt cctcgctcac tgactcgctg
      301 cgctcggtcg ttcggctgcg gcgagcggta tcagctcact caaaggcggt aatacggtta
      361 tccacagaat caggggataa cgcaggaaag aacatgtgag caaaaggcca gcaaaaggcc
      421 aggaaccgta aaaaggccgc gttgctggcg tttttccata ggctccgccc ccctgacgag
      481 catcacaaaa atcgacgctc aagtcagagg tggcgaaacc cgacaggact ataaagatac
      541 caggcgtttc cccctggaag ctccctcgtg cgctctcctg ttccgaccct gccgcttacc
      601 ggatacctgt ccgcctttct cccttcggga agcgtggcgc tttctcatag ctcacgctgt
      661 aggtatctca gttcggtgta ggtcgttcgc tccaagctgg gctgtgtgca cgaacccccc
      721 gttcagcccg accgctgcgc cttatccggt aactatcgtc ttgagtccaa cccggtaaga
      781 cacgacttat cgccactggc agcagccact ggtaacagga ttagcagagc gaggtatgta
      841 ggcggtgcta cagagttctt gaagtggtgg cctaactacg gctacactag aaggacagta
      901 tttggtatct gcgctctgct gaagccagtt accttcggaa aaagagttgg tagctcttga
      961 tccggcaaac aaaccaccgc tggtagcggt ggtttttttg tttgcaagca gcagattacg
     1021 cgcagaaaaa aaggatctca agaagatcct ttgatctttt ctacggggtc tgacgctcag
     1081 tggaacgaaa actcacgtta agggattttg gtcatgagat tatcaaaaag gatcttcacc
     1141 tagatccttt taaattaaaa atgaagtttt aaatcaatct aaagtatata tgagtaaact
     1201 tggtctgaca gtcatcgcag tactgttgta ttcattaagc atctgccgac atggaagcca
     1261 tcacaaacgg catgatgaac ctgaatcgcc agcggcatca gcaccttgtc gccttgcgta
     1321 taatatttgc ccatggtgaa aacgggggcg aagaagttgt ccatattggc cacgtttaaa
     1381 tcaaaactgg tgaaactcac ccagggattg gctgagacga aaaacatatt ctcaataaac
     1441 cctttaggga aataggccag gttttcaccg taacacgcca catcttgcga atatatgtgt
     1501 agaaactgcc ggaaatcgtc gtggtattca ctccagagcg atgaaaacgt ttcagtttgc
     1561 tcatggaaaa cggtgtaaca agggtgaaca ctatcccata tcaccagctc accgtctttc
     1621 attgccatac gtaattccgg atgagcattc atcaggcggg caagaatgtg aataaaggcc
     1681 ggataaaact tgtgcttatt tttctttacg gtctttaaaa aggccgtaat atccagctga
     1741 acggtctggt tataggtaca ttgagcaact gactgaaatg cctcaaaatg ttctttacga
     1801 tgccattggg atatatcaac ggtggtatat ccagtgattt ttttctccat actcttcctt
     1861 tttcaatatt attgaagcat ttatcagggt tattgtctca tgagcggata catatttgaa
     1921 tgtatttaga aaaataaaca aataggggtt ccgcgcacat ttccccgaaa agtgccacct
     1981 gacgtctaag aaaccattat tatcatgaca ttaacctata aaaataggcg tatcacgagg
     2041 ccctttcgac tcgcgcgttt cggtgatgac ggtgaaaacc tctgacacat gcagctcccg
     2101 gagatggtca cagcttgtct gtaagcggat gccgggagca gacaagcccg tcagggcgcg
     2161 tcagcgggtg ttggcgggtg tcggggctgg cttaactatg cggcatcaga gcagattgta
     2221 ctgagagtgc accatatgcg gtgtgaaata ccgcacagat gcgtaaggag aaaataccgc
     2281 atcaggcgcc attcgccatt caggctgcgc aactgttggg aagggcgatc ggtgcgggcc
     2341 tcttcgctat tacgccagct ggcgaaaggg ggatgtgctg caaggcgatt aagttgggta
     2401 acgccagggt tttcccagtc acgacgttgt aaaacgacgg ccagtgaatt cgagctcggt
     2461 accctttggt ctcacagatt gtcttcgagg atgcacatgt gaccgaggga tgagaccgtg
     2521 gaaacttggg acttcagatt ccaccccttg caagcgtgga aagccttccg accaagggaa
     2581 gtgtcggatg tagaggaaat ggaaagtttg ttctcagatg gggacttgct tgattgcttc
     2641 acaagaatgc cagcttatgc ggtaaacgca gaggaagatt tagctgcaat caggaaaacg
     2701 cccgagatgg atgtcggtca agaagttaaa gaacctgcag gagacagaaa tcaatactca
     2761 aaccctgcag aaactttcct caacaagctc cacaggaaac acagtaggga ggtgaaacac
     2821 caggccgcaa agaaagctaa acgcctagct gaaatccagg agtcaatgag agctgaaggt
     2881 gatgccgaac caaatgaaat aagcgggggc atgggggcaa tacccagcaa cgccgaactt
     2941 cctgggccca a
//
