# Supplementary material for: In- & Out-Cloning: Plasmid toolboxes for scarless transcription unit and modular Golden Gate acceptor plasmid assembly
Source: bioRxiv preprint, doi:10.1101/2024.06.22.600171, version 1 (2024-06-22)
Supplement: Supporting Data S2 [file 600171_file04.zip › pMA_endlinker_plasmids_PMID_28066763/pMA678.gbk]

LOCUS       pMA678        2952 bp DNA     circular SYN 21-AUG-2023
DEFINITION  .
ACCESSION   .
VERSION     .
KEYWORDS    .
SOURCE      synthetic DNA construct
  ORGANISM  synthetic DNA construct
REFERENCE   1  (bases 1 to 2952)
  AUTHORS   .
  TITLE     Direct Submission
  JOURNAL   Exported Aug 21, 2023 from SnapGene 6.2.0
            https://www.snapgene.com
COMMENT     This file is created by Vector NTI
            http://www.invitrogen.com/
FEATURES             Location/Qualifiers
     source          1..2952
                     /mol_type="other DNA"
                     /note="color: #ffffff"
                     /organism="synthetic DNA construct"
     primer_bind     complement(20..36)
                     /label=M13 fwd
                     /note="common sequencing primer, one of multiple similar 
                     variants"
                     /note="color: #a020f0; direction: LEFT"
     variation       360
                     /label=G to A
                     /note="color: #3366cc"
     variation       416
                     /label=A to T
                     /note="color: #3366cc"
     promoter        510..614
                     /gene="bla"
                     /label=AmpR promoter
                     /note="color: #ffffff; direction: RIGHT"
     CDS             615..1253
                     /codon_start=1
                     /label=CAT
                     /label=CAT (CmR)
                     /note="color: #66cc99"
                     /translation="MEKKITGYTTVDISQWHRKEHFEAFQSVAQCTYNQTVQLDITAFL
                     KTVKKNKHKFYPAFIHILARLMNAHPELRMAMKDGELVIWDSVHPCYTVFHEQTETFSS
                     LWSEYHDDFRQFLHIYSQDVACYGENLAYFPKGFIENMFFVSANPWVSFTSFDLNVANM
                     DNFFAPVFTMGKYYTQGDKVLMPLAIQVHHAVCDGFHVGRCLMNTTVLR"
     misc_feature    1123..1142
                     /label=c1
                     /note="color: #3366cc"
     misc_feature    1413..2027
                     /label=rep
                     /label=rep (pMB1)
                     /note="color: #66cc99; direction: RIGHT"
     rep_origin      1424..2012
                     /direction=RIGHT
                     /label=ori
                     /note="high-copy-number ColE1/pMB1/pBR322/pUC origin of 
                     replication"
                     /note="color: #ffff00"
     rep_origin      2012
                     /label=ORI
                     /note="RNaseH cleavage point"
                     /note="color: #3366cc"
     promoter        2280..2403
                     /label=P lac prom
                     /note="color: #800000; direction: RIGHT"
     protein_bind    2300..2321
                     /label=CAP binding site
                     /bound_moiety="E. coli catabolite activator protein"
                     /note="CAP binding activates transcription in the presence
                     of cAMP."
                     /note="color: #31849b"
     promoter        2336..2366
                     /label=lac promoter
                     /note="promoter for the E. coli lac operon"
                     /note="This forward directional feature has 3 segments:
                        1: 2336 .. 2341 / #ffffff / -35
                        2: 2342 .. 2359 / #ffffff
                        3: 2360 .. 2366 / #ffffff / -10"
     promoter        2372
                     /label=P
                     /label=P(LAC)
                     /note="lac promoter"
                     /note="color: #800000; direction: RIGHT"
     protein_bind    2374..2390
                     /label=lac operator
                     /bound_moiety="lac repressor encoded by lacI"
                     /note="The lac repressor binds to the lac operator to
                     inhibit transcription in E. coli. This inhibition can be 
                     relieved by adding lactose or 
                     isopropyl-beta-D-thiogalactopyranoside (IPTG)."
                     /note="color: #31849b"
     primer_bind     2398..2414
                     /label=M13 rev
                     /note="common sequencing primer, one of multiple similar 
                     variants"
                     /note="color: #a020f0; direction: RIGHT"
     primer_bind     2465..2537
                     /label=SENSE_PRM
                     /note="color: #009966; direction: RIGHT"
     variation       2626
                     /label=C to T
                     /note="color: #3366cc"
     variation       2733
                     /label=G to A
                     /note="color: #3366cc"
     variation       2908..2910
                     /label=ACG to GGC
                     /note="color: #3366cc"
     primer_bind     2925..2952
                     /label=ANTISENSE_PRM
                     /note="color: #009966; direction: RIGHT"
ORIGIN
        1 gggtaccgag ctcgaattca ctggccgtcg ttttacaacg tcgtgactgg gaaaaccctg
       61 gcgttaccca acttaatcgc cttgcagcac atcccccttt cgccagctgg cgtaatagcg
      121 aagaggcccg caccgatcgc ccttcccaac agttgcgcag cctgaatggc gaatggcgcc
      181 tgatgcggta ttttctcctt acgcatctgt gcggtatttc acaccgcata tggtgcactc
      241 tcagtacaat ctgctctgat gccgcatagt taagccagcc ccgacacccg ccaacacccg
      301 ctgacgcgcc ctgacgggct tgtctgctcc cggcatccgc ttacagacaa gctgtgacca
      361 tctccgggag ctgcatgtgt cagaggtttt caccgtcatc accgaaacgc gcgagtcgaa
      421 agggcctcgt gatacgccta tttttatagg ttaatgtcat gataataatg gtttcttaga
      481 cgtcaggtgg cacttttcgg ggaaatgtgc gcggaacccc tatttgttta tttttctaaa
      541 tacattcaaa tatgtatccg ctcatgagac aataaccctg ataaatgctt caataatatt
      601 gaaaaaggaa gagtatggag aaaaaaatca ctggatatac caccgttgat atatcccaat
      661 ggcatcgtaa agaacatttt gaggcatttc agtcagttgc tcaatgtacc tataaccaga
      721 ccgttcagct ggatattacg gcctttttaa agaccgtaaa gaaaaataag cacaagtttt
      781 atccggcctt tattcacatt cttgcccgcc tgatgaatgc tcatccggaa ttacgtatgg
      841 caatgaaaga cggtgagctg gtgatatggg atagtgttca cccttgttac accgttttcc
      901 atgagcaaac tgaaacgttt tcatcgctct ggagtgaata ccacgacgat ttccggcagt
      961 ttctacacat atattcgcaa gatgtggcgt gttacggtga aaacctggcc tatttcccta
     1021 aagggtttat tgagaatatg tttttcgtct cagccaatcc ctgggtgagt ttcaccagtt
     1081 ttgatttaaa cgtggccaat atggacaact tcttcgcccc cgttttcacc atgggcaaat
     1141 attatacgca aggcgacaag gtgctgatgc cgctggcgat tcaggttcat catgccgttt
     1201 gtgatggctt ccatgtcggc agatgcttaa tgaatacaac agtactgcga tgactgtcag
     1261 accaagttta ctcatatata ctttagattg atttaaaact tcatttttaa tttaaaagga
     1321 tctaggtgaa gatccttttt gataatctca tgaccaaaat cccttaacgt gagttttcgt
     1381 tccactgagc gtcagacccc gtagaaaaga tcaaaggatc ttcttgagat cctttttttc
     1441 tgcgcgtaat ctgctgcttg caaacaaaaa aaccaccgct accagcggtg gtttgtttgc
     1501 cggatcaaga gctaccaact ctttttccga aggtaactgg cttcagcaga gcgcagatac
     1561 caaatactgt ccttctagtg tagccgtagt taggccacca cttcaagaac tctgtagcac
     1621 cgcctacata cctcgctctg ctaatcctgt taccagtggc tgctgccagt ggcgataagt
     1681 cgtgtcttac cgggttggac tcaagacgat agttaccgga taaggcgcag cggtcgggct
     1741 gaacgggggg ttcgtgcaca cagcccagct tggagcgaac gacctacacc gaactgagat
     1801 acctacagcg tgagctatga gaaagcgcca cgcttcccga agggagaaag gcggacaggt
     1861 atccggtaag cggcagggtc ggaacaggag agcgcacgag ggagcttcca gggggaaacg
     1921 cctggtatct ttatagtcct gtcgggtttc gccacctctg acttgagcgt cgatttttgt
     1981 gatgctcgtc aggggggcgg agcctatgga aaaacgccag caacgcggcc tttttacggt
     2041 tcctggcctt ttgctggcct tttgctcaca tgttctttcc tgcgttatcc cctgattctg
     2101 tggataaccg tattaccgcc tttgagtgag ctgataccgc tcgccgcagc cgaacgaccg
     2161 agcgcagcga gtcagtgagc gaggaagcgg aagagcgccc aatacgcaaa ccgcctctcc
     2221 ccgcgcgttg gccgattcat taatgcagct ggcacgacag gtttcccgac tggaaagcgg
     2281 gcagtgagcg caacgcaatt aatgtgagtt agctcactca ttaggcaccc caggctttac
     2341 actttatgct tccggctcgt atgttgtgtg gaattgtgag cggataacaa tttcacacag
     2401 gaaacagcta tgaccatgat tacgccaagc ttgcatgcct gcaggtcgac tctagaggat
     2461 cccctttggt ctcatgtgtt gtcttcgagg atgcacatgt gaccgaggga tgagaccgtg
     2521 gaaacttggg acttcagatt ccaccccttg caagcgtgga aagccttccg accaagggaa
     2581 gtgtcggatg tagaggaaat ggaaagtttg ttctcagatg gggacttgct tgattgcttc
     2641 acaagaatgc cagcttatgc ggtaaacgca gaggaagatt tagctgcaat caggaaaacg
     2701 cccgagatgg atgtcggtca agaagttaaa gaacctgcag gagacagaaa tcaatactca
     2761 aaccctgcag aaactttcct caacaagctc cacaggaaac acagtaggga ggtgaaacac
     2821 caggccgcaa agaaagctaa acgcctagct gaaatccagg agtcaatgag agctgaaggt
     2881 gatgccgaac caaatgaaat aagcgggggc atgggggcaa tacccagcaa cgccgaactt
     2941 cctgggccca aa
//
