# Supplementary material for: In- & Out-Cloning: Plasmid toolboxes for scarless transcription unit and modular Golden Gate acceptor plasmid assembly
Source: bioRxiv preprint, doi:10.1101/2024.06.22.600171, version 1 (2024-06-22)
Supplement: Supporting Data S2 [file 600171_file04.zip › pMA_endlinker_plasmids_PMID_28066763/pMA679.gbk]

LOCUS       pMA679        2951 bp DNA     circular SYN 21-AUG-2023
DEFINITION  .
ACCESSION   .
VERSION     .
KEYWORDS    .
SOURCE      synthetic DNA construct
  ORGANISM  synthetic DNA construct
REFERENCE   1  (bases 1 to 2951)
  AUTHORS   .
  TITLE     Direct Submission
  JOURNAL   Exported Aug 21, 2023 from SnapGene 6.2.0
            https://www.snapgene.com
COMMENT     This file is created by Vector NTI
            http://www.invitrogen.com/
FEATURES             Location/Qualifiers
     source          1..2951
                     /mol_type="other DNA"
                     /note="color: #ffffff"
                     /organism="synthetic DNA construct"
     primer_bind     complement(20..36)
                     /label=M13 fwd
                     /note="common sequencing primer, one of multiple similar 
                     variants"
                     /note="color: #a020f0; direction: LEFT"
     variation       360
                     /label=G to A
                     /note="color: #3366cc"
     variation       416
                     /label=A to T
                     /note="color: #3366cc"
     promoter        510..614
                     /gene="bla"
                     /label=AmpR promoter
                     /note="color: #ffffff; direction: RIGHT"
     CDS             615..1253
                     /codon_start=1
                     /label=CAT
                     /label=CAT (CmR)
                     /note="color: #66cc99"
                     /translation="MEKKITGYTTVDISQWHRKEHFEAFQSVAQCTYNQTVQLDITAFL
                     KTVKKNKHKFYPAFIHILARLMNAHPELRMAMKDGELVIWDSVHPCYTVFHEQTETFSS
                     LWSEYHDDFRQFLHIYSQDVACYGENLAYFPKGFIENMFFVSANPWVSFTSFDLNVANM
                     DNFFAPVFTMGKYYTQGDKVLMPLAIQVHHAVCDGFHVGRCLMNTTVLR"
     misc_feature    1123..1142
                     /label=c1
                     /note="color: #3366cc"
     misc_feature    1413..2027
                     /label=rep
                     /label=rep (pMB1)
                     /note="color: #66cc99; direction: RIGHT"
     rep_origin      1424..2012
                     /direction=RIGHT
                     /label=ori
                     /note="high-copy-number ColE1/pMB1/pBR322/pUC origin of 
                     replication"
                     /note="color: #ffff00"
     rep_origin      2012
                     /label=ORI
                     /note="RNaseH cleavage point"
                     /note="color: #3366cc"
     promoter        2280..2403
                     /label=P lac prom
                     /note="color: #800000; direction: RIGHT"
     protein_bind    2300..2321
                     /label=CAP binding site
                     /bound_moiety="E. coli catabolite activator protein"
                     /note="CAP binding activates transcription in the presence
                     of cAMP."
                     /note="color: #31849b"
     promoter        2336..2366
                     /label=lac promoter
                     /note="promoter for the E. coli lac operon"
                     /note="This forward directional feature has 3 segments:
                        1: 2336 .. 2341 / #ffffff / -35
                        2: 2342 .. 2359 / #ffffff
                        3: 2360 .. 2366 / #ffffff / -10"
     promoter        2372
                     /label=P
                     /label=P(LAC)
                     /note="lac promoter"
                     /note="color: #800000; direction: RIGHT"
     protein_bind    2374..2390
                     /label=lac operator
                     /bound_moiety="lac repressor encoded by lacI"
                     /note="The lac repressor binds to the lac operator to
                     inhibit transcription in E. coli. This inhibition can be 
                     relieved by adding lactose or 
                     isopropyl-beta-D-thiogalactopyranoside (IPTG)."
                     /note="color: #31849b"
     primer_bind     2398..2414
                     /label=M13 rev
                     /note="common sequencing primer, one of multiple similar 
                     variants"
                     /note="color: #a020f0; direction: RIGHT"
     variation       2625
                     /label=C to T
                     /note="color: #3366cc"
     variation       2732
                     /label=G to A
                     /note="color: #3366cc"
     variation       2907..2909
                     /label=ACG to GGC
                     /note="color: #3366cc"
     primer_bind     2924..2951
                     /label=ANTISENSE_PRM
                     /note="color: #009966; direction: RIGHT"
ORIGIN
        1 gggtaccgag ctcgaattca ctggccgtcg ttttacaacg tcgtgactgg gaaaaccctg
       61 gcgttaccca acttaatcgc cttgcagcac atcccccttt cgccagctgg cgtaatagcg
      121 aagaggcccg caccgatcgc ccttcccaac agttgcgcag cctgaatggc gaatggcgcc
      181 tgatgcggta ttttctcctt acgcatctgt gcggtatttc acaccgcata tggtgcactc
      241 tcagtacaat ctgctctgat gccgcatagt taagccagcc ccgacacccg ccaacacccg
      301 ctgacgcgcc ctgacgggct tgtctgctcc cggcatccgc ttacagacaa gctgtgacca
      361 tctccgggag ctgcatgtgt cagaggtttt caccgtcatc accgaaacgc gcgagtcgaa
      421 agggcctcgt gatacgccta tttttatagg ttaatgtcat gataataatg gtttcttaga
      481 cgtcaggtgg cacttttcgg ggaaatgtgc gcggaacccc tatttgttta tttttctaaa
      541 tacattcaaa tatgtatccg ctcatgagac aataaccctg ataaatgctt caataatatt
      601 gaaaaaggaa gagtatggag aaaaaaatca ctggatatac caccgttgat atatcccaat
      661 ggcatcgtaa agaacatttt gaggcatttc agtcagttgc tcaatgtacc tataaccaga
      721 ccgttcagct ggatattacg gcctttttaa agaccgtaaa gaaaaataag cacaagtttt
      781 atccggcctt tattcacatt cttgcccgcc tgatgaatgc tcatccggaa ttacgtatgg
      841 caatgaaaga cggtgagctg gtgatatggg atagtgttca cccttgttac accgttttcc
      901 atgagcaaac tgaaacgttt tcatcgctct ggagtgaata ccacgacgat ttccggcagt
      961 ttctacacat atattcgcaa gatgtggcgt gttacggtga aaacctggcc tatttcccta
     1021 aagggtttat tgagaatatg tttttcgtct cagccaatcc ctgggtgagt ttcaccagtt
     1081 ttgatttaaa cgtggccaat atggacaact tcttcgcccc cgttttcacc atgggcaaat
     1141 attatacgca aggcgacaag gtgctgatgc cgctggcgat tcaggttcat catgccgttt
     1201 gtgatggctt ccatgtcggc agatgcttaa tgaatacaac agtactgcga tgactgtcag
     1261 accaagttta ctcatatata ctttagattg atttaaaact tcatttttaa tttaaaagga
     1321 tctaggtgaa gatccttttt gataatctca tgaccaaaat cccttaacgt gagttttcgt
     1381 tccactgagc gtcagacccc gtagaaaaga tcaaaggatc ttcttgagat cctttttttc
     1441 tgcgcgtaat ctgctgcttg caaacaaaaa aaccaccgct accagcggtg gtttgtttgc
     1501 cggatcaaga gctaccaact ctttttccga aggtaactgg cttcagcaga gcgcagatac
     1561 caaatactgt ccttctagtg tagccgtagt taggccacca cttcaagaac tctgtagcac
     1621 cgcctacata cctcgctctg ctaatcctgt taccagtggc tgctgccagt ggcgataagt
     1681 cgtgtcttac cgggttggac tcaagacgat agttaccgga taaggcgcag cggtcgggct
     1741 gaacgggggg ttcgtgcaca cagcccagct tggagcgaac gacctacacc gaactgagat
     1801 acctacagcg tgagctatga gaaagcgcca cgcttcccga agggagaaag gcggacaggt
     1861 atccggtaag cggcagggtc ggaacaggag agcgcacgag ggagcttcca gggggaaacg
     1921 cctggtatct ttatagtcct gtcgggtttc gccacctctg acttgagcgt cgatttttgt
     1981 gatgctcgtc aggggggcgg agcctatgga aaaacgccag caacgcggcc tttttacggt
     2041 tcctggcctt ttgctggcct tttgctcaca tgttctttcc tgcgttatcc cctgattctg
     2101 tggataaccg tattaccgcc tttgagtgag ctgataccgc tcgccgcagc cgaacgaccg
     2161 agcgcagcga gtcagtgagc gaggaagcgg aagagcgccc aatacgcaaa ccgcctctcc
     2221 ccgcgcgttg gccgattcat taatgcagct ggcacgacag gtttcccgac tggaaagcgg
     2281 gcagtgagcg caacgcaatt aatgtgagtt agctcactca ttaggcaccc caggctttac
     2341 actttatgct tccggctcgt atgttgtgtg gaattgtgag cggataacaa tttcacacag
     2401 gaaacagcta tgaccatgat tacgccaagc ttgcatgcct gcaggtcgac tctagaggat
     2461 ccccttggtc tcagagcttg tcttcgagga tgcacatgtg accgagggat gagaccgtgg
     2521 aaacttggga cttcagattc caccccttgc aagcgtggaa agccttccga ccaagggaag
     2581 tgtcggatgt agaggaaatg gaaagtttgt tctcagatgg ggacttgctt gattgcttca
     2641 caagaatgcc agcttatgcg gtaaacgcag aggaagattt agctgcaatc aggaaaacgc
     2701 ccgagatgga tgtcggtcaa gaagttaaag aacctgcagg agacagaaat caatactcaa
     2761 accctgcaga aactttcctc aacaagctcc acaggaaaca cagtagggag gtgaaacacc
     2821 aggccgcaaa gaaagctaaa cgcctagctg aaatccagga gtcaatgaga gctgaaggtg
     2881 atgccgaacc aaatgaaata agcgggggca tgggggcaat acccagcaac gccgaacttc
     2941 ctgggcccaa a
//
