# Supplementary material for: In- & Out-Cloning: Plasmid toolboxes for scarless transcription unit and modular Golden Gate acceptor plasmid assembly
Source: bioRxiv preprint, doi:10.1101/2024.06.22.600171, version 1 (2024-06-22)
Supplement: Supporting Data S2 [file 600171_file04.zip › pMA_endlinker_plasmids_PMID_28066763/pMA680.gbk]

LOCUS       pMA680        2952 bp DNA     circular SYN 21-AUG-2023
DEFINITION  .
ACCESSION   .
VERSION     .
KEYWORDS    .
SOURCE      synthetic DNA construct
  ORGANISM  synthetic DNA construct
REFERENCE   1  (bases 1 to 2952)
  AUTHORS   .
  TITLE     Direct Submission
  JOURNAL   Exported Aug 21, 2023 from SnapGene 6.2.0
            https://www.snapgene.com
COMMENT     This file is created by Vector NTI
            http://www.invitrogen.com/
FEATURES             Location/Qualifiers
     source          1..2952
                     /mol_type="other DNA"
                     /note="color: #ffffff"
                     /organism="synthetic DNA construct"
     primer_bind     complement(20..36)
                     /label=M13 fwd
                     /note="common sequencing primer, one of multiple similar 
                     variants"
                     /note="color: #a020f0; direction: LEFT"
     variation       360
                     /label=G to A
                     /note="color: #3366cc"
     variation       416
                     /label=A to T
                     /note="color: #3366cc"
     promoter        510..614
                     /gene="bla"
                     /label=AmpR promoter
                     /note="color: #ffffff; direction: RIGHT"
     CDS             615..1253
                     /codon_start=1
                     /label=CAT
                     /label=CAT (CmR)
                     /note="color: #66cc99"
                     /translation="MEKKITGYTTVDISQWHRKEHFEAFQSVAQCTYNQTVQLDITAFL
                     KTVKKNKHKFYPAFIHILARLMNAHPELRMAMKDGELVIWDSVHPCYTVFHEQTETFSS
                     LWSEYHDDFRQFLHIYSQDVACYGENLAYFPKGFIENMFFVSANPWVSFTSFDLNVANM
                     DNFFAPVFTMGKYYTQGDKVLMPLAIQVHHAVCDGFHVGRCLMNTTVLR"
     misc_feature    1123..1142
                     /label=c1
                     /note="color: #3366cc"
     misc_feature    1413..2027
                     /label=rep
                     /label=rep (pMB1)
                     /note="color: #66cc99; direction: RIGHT"
     rep_origin      1424..2012
                     /direction=RIGHT
                     /label=ori
                     /note="high-copy-number ColE1/pMB1/pBR322/pUC origin of 
                     replication"
                     /note="color: #ffff00"
     rep_origin      2012
                     /label=ORI
                     /note="RNaseH cleavage point"
                     /note="color: #3366cc"
     promoter        2280..2403
                     /label=P lac prom
                     /note="color: #800000; direction: RIGHT"
     protein_bind    2300..2321
                     /label=CAP binding site
                     /bound_moiety="E. coli catabolite activator protein"
                     /note="CAP binding activates transcription in the presence
                     of cAMP."
                     /note="color: #31849b"
     promoter        2336..2366
                     /label=lac promoter
                     /note="promoter for the E. coli lac operon"
                     /note="This forward directional feature has 3 segments:
                        1: 2336 .. 2341 / #ffffff / -35
                        2: 2342 .. 2359 / #ffffff
                        3: 2360 .. 2366 / #ffffff / -10"
     promoter        2372
                     /label=P
                     /label=P(LAC)
                     /note="lac promoter"
                     /note="color: #800000; direction: RIGHT"
     protein_bind    2374..2390
                     /label=lac operator
                     /bound_moiety="lac repressor encoded by lacI"
                     /note="The lac repressor binds to the lac operator to
                     inhibit transcription in E. coli. This inhibition can be 
                     relieved by adding lactose or 
                     isopropyl-beta-D-thiogalactopyranoside (IPTG)."
                     /note="color: #31849b"
     primer_bind     2398..2414
                     /label=M13 rev
                     /note="common sequencing primer, one of multiple similar 
                     variants"
                     /note="color: #a020f0; direction: RIGHT"
     primer_bind     2465..2537
                     /label=SENSE_PRM
                     /note="color: #009966; direction: RIGHT"
     variation       2626
                     /label=C to T
                     /note="color: #3366cc"
     variation       2733
                     /label=G to A
                     /note="color: #3366cc"
     variation       2908..2910
                     /label=ACG to GGC
                     /note="color: #3366cc"
     primer_bind     2925..2952
                     /label=ANTISENSE_PRM
                     /note="color: #009966; direction: RIGHT"
ORIGIN
        1 gggtaccgag ctcgaattca ctggccgtcg ttttacaacg tcgtgactgg gaaaaccctg
       61 gcgttaccca acttaatcgc cttgcagcac atcccccttt cgccagctgg cgtaatagcg
      121 aagaggcccg caccgatcgc ccttcccaac agttgcgcag cctgaatggc gaatggcgcc
      181 tgatgcggta ttttctcctt acgcatctgt gcggtatttc acaccgcata tggtgcactc
      241 tcagtacaat ctgctctgat gccgcatagt taagccagcc ccgacacccg ccaacacccg
      301 ctgacgcgcc ctgacgggct tgtctgctcc cggcatccgc ttacagacaa gctgtgacca
      361 tctccgggag ctgcatgtgt cagaggtttt caccgtcatc accgaaacgc gcgagtcgaa
      421 agggcctcgt gatacgccta tttttatagg ttaatgtcat gataataatg gtttcttaga
      481 cgtcaggtgg cacttttcgg ggaaatgtgc gcggaacccc tatttgttta tttttctaaa
      541 tacattcaaa tatgtatccg ctcatgagac aataaccctg ataaatgctt caataatatt
      601 gaaaaaggaa gagtatggag aaaaaaatca ctggatatac caccgttgat atatcccaat
      661 ggcatcgtaa agaacatttt gaggcatttc agtcagttgc tcaatgtacc tataaccaga
      721 ccgttcagct ggatattacg gcctttttaa agaccgtaaa gaaaaataag cacaagtttt
      781 atccggcctt tattcacatt cttgcccgcc tgatgaatgc tcatccggaa ttacgtatgg
      841 caatgaaaga cggtgagctg gtgatatggg atagtgttca cccttgttac accgttttcc
      901 atgagcaaac tgaaacgttt tcatcgctct ggagtgaata ccacgacgat ttccggcagt
      961 ttctacacat atattcgcaa gatgtggcgt gttacggtga aaacctggcc tatttcccta
     1021 aagggtttat tgagaatatg tttttcgtct cagccaatcc ctgggtgagt ttcaccagtt
     1081 ttgatttaaa cgtggccaat atggacaact tcttcgcccc cgttttcacc atgggcaaat
     1141 attatacgca aggcgacaag gtgctgatgc cgctggcgat tcaggttcat catgccgttt
     1201 gtgatggctt ccatgtcggc agatgcttaa tgaatacaac agtactgcga tgactgtcag
     1261 accaagttta ctcatatata ctttagattg atttaaaact tcatttttaa tttaaaagga
     1321 tctaggtgaa gatccttttt gataatctca tgaccaaaat cccttaacgt gagttttcgt
     1381 tccactgagc gtcagacccc gtagaaaaga tcaaaggatc ttcttgagat cctttttttc
     1441 tgcgcgtaat ctgctgcttg caaacaaaaa aaccaccgct accagcggtg gtttgtttgc
     1501 cggatcaaga gctaccaact ctttttccga aggtaactgg cttcagcaga gcgcagatac
     1561 caaatactgt ccttctagtg tagccgtagt taggccacca cttcaagaac tctgtagcac
     1621 cgcctacata cctcgctctg ctaatcctgt taccagtggc tgctgccagt ggcgataagt
     1681 cgtgtcttac cgggttggac tcaagacgat agttaccgga taaggcgcag cggtcgggct
     1741 gaacgggggg ttcgtgcaca cagcccagct tggagcgaac gacctacacc gaactgagat
     1801 acctacagcg tgagctatga gaaagcgcca cgcttcccga agggagaaag gcggacaggt
     1861 atccggtaag cggcagggtc ggaacaggag agcgcacgag ggagcttcca gggggaaacg
     1921 cctggtatct ttatagtcct gtcgggtttc gccacctctg acttgagcgt cgatttttgt
     1981 gatgctcgtc aggggggcgg agcctatgga aaaacgccag caacgcggcc tttttacggt
     2041 tcctggcctt ttgctggcct tttgctcaca tgttctttcc tgcgttatcc cctgattctg
     2101 tggataaccg tattaccgcc tttgagtgag ctgataccgc tcgccgcagc cgaacgaccg
     2161 agcgcagcga gtcagtgagc gaggaagcgg aagagcgccc aatacgcaaa ccgcctctcc
     2221 ccgcgcgttg gccgattcat taatgcagct ggcacgacag gtttcccgac tggaaagcgg
     2281 gcagtgagcg caacgcaatt aatgtgagtt agctcactca ttaggcaccc caggctttac
     2341 actttatgct tccggctcgt atgttgtgtg gaattgtgag cggataacaa tttcacacag
     2401 gaaacagcta tgaccatgat tacgccaagc ttgcatgcct gcaggtcgac tctagaggat
     2461 cccctttggt ctcatgcctt gtcttcgagg atgcacatgt gaccgaggga tgagaccgtg
     2521 gaaacttggg acttcagatt ccaccccttg caagcgtgga aagccttccg accaagggaa
     2581 gtgtcggatg tagaggaaat ggaaagtttg ttctcagatg gggacttgct tgattgcttc
     2641 acaagaatgc cagcttatgc ggtaaacgca gaggaagatt tagctgcaat caggaaaacg
     2701 cccgagatgg atgtcggtca agaagttaaa gaacctgcag gagacagaaa tcaatactca
     2761 aaccctgcag aaactttcct caacaagctc cacaggaaac acagtaggga ggtgaaacac
     2821 caggccgcaa agaaagctaa acgcctagct gaaatccagg agtcaatgag agctgaaggt
     2881 gatgccgaac caaatgaaat aagcgggggc atgggggcaa tacccagcaa cgccgaactt
     2941 cctgggccca aa
//
