# Supplementary material for: In- & Out-Cloning: Plasmid toolboxes for scarless transcription unit and modular Golden Gate acceptor plasmid assembly
Source: bioRxiv preprint, doi:10.1101/2024.06.22.600171, version 1 (2024-06-22)
Supplement: Supporting Data S2 [file 600171_file04.zip › pMA_LM_plasmids_PMID_27306697/pMA60.gbk]

LOCUS       pMA60        5538 bp DNA     circular SYN 21-AUG-2023
DEFINITION  .
ACCESSION   .
VERSION     .
KEYWORDS    .
SOURCE      synthetic DNA construct
  ORGANISM  synthetic DNA construct
REFERENCE   1  (bases 1 to 5538)
  AUTHORS   .
  TITLE     Direct Submission
  JOURNAL   Exported Aug 21, 2023 from SnapGene 6.2.0
            https://www.snapgene.com
COMMENT     This file is created by Vector NTI
            http://www.invitrogen.com/
FEATURES             Location/Qualifiers
     source          1..5538
                     /mol_type="other DNA"
                     /organism="synthetic DNA construct"
     rep_origin      complement(1579..2196)
                     /direction=LEFT
                     /standard_name="oriV"
                     /label=oriV
                     /note="shows similarity to GenBank Accession Number M20134"
                     /note="color: #ff9966"
     CDS             2274..3281
                     /codon_start=1
                     /label=spec orf?
                     /note="color: #ff9966"
                     /translation="MRSRNWSRTLTERSGGNGAVAVFMACYDCFFGVQSMPRASKQQAR
                     YAVGRCLMLWSSNDVTQQGSRPKTKLNIMGEAVIAEVSTQLSEVVGVIERHLEPTLLAV
                     HLYGSAVDGGLKPHSDIDLLVTVTVRLDETTRRALINDLLETSASPGESEILRAVEVTI
                     VVHDDIIPWRYPAKRELQFGEWQRNDILAGIFEPATIDIDLAILLTKAREHSVALVGPA
                     AEELFDPVPEQDLFEALNETLTLWNSPPDWAGDERNVVLTLSRIWYSAVTGKIAPKDVA
                     ADWAMERLPAQYQPVILEARQAYLGQEEDRLASRADQLEEFVHYVKGEITKVVGK"
     misc_feature    3614..4228
                     /label=rep - pMB1
                     /note="color: #66cc99; direction: RIGHT"
     variation       3772
                     /label=C to T
                     /note="color: #3366cc"
     rep_origin      4213
                     /label=ORI
                     /note="RNaseH cleavage point"
                     /note="color: #3366cc"
     promoter        4320..4443
                     /label=P lac prom
                     /note="color: #800000; direction: RIGHT"
     promoter        4412
                     /label=P
                     /label=P(LAC)
                     /note="lac promoter"
                     /note="color: #800000; direction: RIGHT"
     CDS             4450..4773
                     /codon_start=1
                     /gene="lacZ fragment"
                     /product="LacZ-alpha fragment of beta-galactosidase"
                     /label=lacZ-alpha
                     /note="color: #993366"
                     /translation="MTMITPSLHACRSTLEDPRVPSSNSLAVVLQRRDWENPGVTQLNR
                     LAAHPPFASWRNSEEARTDRPSQQLRSLNGEWRLMRYFLLTHLCGISHRIWCTLSTICS
                     DAA"
     misc_feature    4774..5420
                     /label=ccdB Kassette aus pDONR201
                     /note="color: #ffff99"
     misc_feature    5115..5420
                     /label=ccdB
                     /note="color: #993366; direction: RIGHT"
ORIGIN
        1 gtggccgggc tgctgaaccc ccagccggaa ctgaccccac aaggccctag cgtttgcaat
       61 gcaccaggtc atcattgacc caggcgtgtt ccaccaggcc gctgcctcgc aactcttcgc
      121 aggcttcgcc gacctgctcg cgccacttct tcacgcgggt ggaatccgat ccgcacatga
      181 ggcggaaggt ttccagcttg agcgggtacg gctcccggtg cgagctgaaa tagtcgaaca
      241 tccgtcgggc cgtcggcgac agcttgcggt acttctccca tatgaatttc gtgtagtggt
      301 cgccagcaaa cagcacgacg atttcctcgt cgatcaggac ctggcaacgg gacgttttct
      361 tgccacggtc caggacgcgg aagcggtgca gcagcgacac cgattccagg tgcccaacgc
      421 ggtcggacgt gaagcccatc gccgtcgcct gtaggcgcga caggcattcc tcggccttcg
      481 tgtaataccg gccattgatc gaccagccca ggtcctggca aagctcgtag aacgtgaagg
      541 tgatcggctc gccgataggg gtgcgcttcg cgtactccaa cacctgctgc cacaccagtt
      601 cgtcatcgtc ggcccgcagc tcgacgccgg tgtaggtgat cttcacgtcc ttgttgacgt
      661 ggaaaatgac cttgttttgc agcgcctcgc gcgggatttt cttgttgcgc gtggtgaaca
      721 gggcagagcg ggccgtgtcg tttggcatcg ctcgcatcgt gtccggccac ggcgcaatat
      781 cgaacaagga aagctgcatt tccttgatct gctgcttcgt gtgtttcagc aacgcggcct
      841 gcttggcctc gctgacctgt tttgccaggt cctcgccggc ggtttttcgc ttcttggtcg
      901 tcatagttcc tcgcgtgtcg atggtcatcg acttcgccaa acctgccgcc tcctgttcaa
      961 gacgacgcga acgctccacg gcggccgatg gcgcgggcag ggcaggggga gccagttgca
     1021 cgctgtcgcg ctcgatcttg gccgtagctt gctggaccat cgagccgacg gactggaagg
     1081 tttcgcgggg cgcacgcatg acggtgcggc ttgcgatggt ttcggcatcc tcggcggaaa
     1141 accccgcgtc gatcagttct tgcctgtatg ccttccggtc aaacgtccga ttcattcacc
     1201 ctccttgcgg gattgccccg actcacgccg gggcaatgtg cccttattcc tgatttgacc
     1261 cgcctggtgc cttggtgtcc agataatcca ccttatcggc aatgaagtcg gtcccgtaga
     1321 ccgtctggcc gtccttctcg tacttggtat tccgaatctt gccctgcacg aataccagcg
     1381 accccttgcc caaatacttg ccgtgggcct cggcctgaga gccaaaacac ttgatgcgga
     1441 agaagtcggt gcgctcctgc ttgtcgccgg catcgttgcg ccacatctag gcaacgccag
     1501 cgctgccatt tttggggtga ggccgttcgc ggccgagggg cgcagcccct ggggggatgg
     1561 gaggcccgcg ttagcgggcc gggagggttc gagaaggggg ggcacccccc ttcggcgtgc
     1621 gcggtcacgc gcacagggcg cagccctggt taaaaacaag gtttataaat attggtttaa
     1681 aagcaggtta aaagacaggt tagcggtggc cgaaaaacgg gcggaaaccc ttgcaaatgc
     1741 tggattttct gcctgtggac agcccctcaa atgtcaatag gtgcgcccct catctgtcag
     1801 cactctgccc ctcaagtgtc aaggatcgcg cccctcatct gtcagtagtc gcgcccctca
     1861 agtgtcaata ccgcagggca cttatcccca ggcttgtcca catcatctgt gggaaactcg
     1921 cgtaaaatca ggcgttttcg ccgatttgcg aggctggcca gctccacgtc gccggccgaa
     1981 atcgagcctg cccctcatct gtcaacgccg cgccgggtga gtcggcccct caagtgtcaa
     2041 cgtccgcccc tcatctgtca gtgagggcca agttttccgc gaggtatcca caacgccggc
     2101 ggccgcggtg tctcgcacac ggcttcgacg gcgtttctgg cgcgtttgca gggccataga
     2161 cggccgccag cccagcggcg agggcaacca gcccggtgag cgtcgcaaag gccgaggcac
     2221 gaacccagtg gacataagcc tgttcggttc gtaagctgta atgcaagtag cgtatgcgct
     2281 cacgcaactg gtccagaacc ttgaccgaac gcagcggtgg taacggcgca gtggcggttt
     2341 tcatggcttg ttatgactgt ttttttgggg tacagtctat gcctcgggca tccaagcagc
     2401 aagcgcgtta cgccgtgggt cgatgtttga tgttatggag cagcaacgat gttacgcagc
     2461 agggcagtcg ccctaaaaca aagttaaaca tcatggggga agcggtgatc gccgaagtat
     2521 cgactcaact atcagaggta gttggcgtca tcgagcgcca tctcgaaccg acgttgctgg
     2581 ccgtacattt gtacggctcc gcagtggatg gcggcctgaa gccacacagc gatattgatt
     2641 tgctggttac ggtgaccgta aggcttgatg aaacaacgcg gcgagctttg atcaacgacc
     2701 ttttggaaac ttcggcttcc cctggagaga gcgagattct ccgcgctgta gaagtcacca
     2761 ttgttgtgca cgacgacatc attccgtggc gttatccagc taagcgcgaa ctgcaatttg
     2821 gagaatggca gcgcaatgac attcttgcag gtatcttcga gccagccacg atcgacattg
     2881 atctggctat cttgctgaca aaagcaagag aacatagcgt tgccttggta ggtccagcgg
     2941 cggaggaact ctttgatccg gttcctgaac aggatctatt tgaggcgcta aatgaaacct
     3001 taacgctatg gaactcgccg cccgactggg ctggcgatga gcgaaatgta gtgcttacgt
     3061 tgtcccgcat ttggtacagc gcagtaaccg gcaaaatcgc gccgaaggat gtcgctgccg
     3121 actgggcaat ggagcgcctg ccggcccagt atcagcccgt catacttgaa gctagacagg
     3181 cttatcttgg acaagaagaa gatcgcttgg cctcgcgcgc agatcagttg gaagaatttg
     3241 tccattacgt gaaaggcgag atcaccaagg tagtcggcaa ataatgtcta gctagaaatt
     3301 cgttcaagcc gacgccgctt cgcggcgcgg cttaactcaa gcgttagatg cactaagcac
     3361 ataattgctc acagccaaac tatcaggtca agtctgcttt tattattttt aagcgtgcat
     3421 aataagccct acacaaattg ggagatatat catgctgtca gaccaagttt actcatatat
     3481 actttagatt gatttaaaac ttcattttta atttaaaagg atctaggtga agatcctttt
     3541 tgataatctc atgaccaaaa tcccttaacg tgagttttcg ttccactgag cgtcagaccc
     3601 cgtagaaaag atcaaaggat cttcttgaga tccttttttt ctgcgcgtaa tctgctgctt
     3661 gcaaacaaaa aaaccaccgc taccagcggt ggtttgtttg ccggatcaag agctaccaac
     3721 tctttttccg aaggtaactg gcttcagcag agcgcagata ccaaatactg ttcttctagt
     3781 gtagccgtag ttaggccacc acttcaagaa ctctgtagca ccgcctacat acctcgctct
     3841 gctaatcctg ttaccagtgg ctgctgccag tggcgataag tcgtgtctta ccgggttgga
     3901 ctcaagacga tagttaccgg ataaggcgca gcggtcgggc tgaacggggg gttcgtgcac
     3961 acagcccagc ttggagcgaa cgacctacac cgaactgaga tacctacagc gtgagctatg
     4021 agaaagcgcc acgcttcccg aagggagaaa ggcggacagg tatccggtaa gcggcagggt
     4081 cggaacagga gagcgcacga gggagcttcc agggggaaac gcctggtatc tttatagtcc
     4141 tgtcgggttt cgccacctct gacttgagcg tcgatttttg tgatgctcgt caggggggcg
     4201 gagcctatgg aaaaacgcca gcaacgcggc ctttttacgg ttcctgcact ctgtggtctc
     4261 atgccttgtc ttccagtggt atgggcagct ggcacgacag gtttcccgac tggaaagcgg
     4321 gcagtgagcg caacgcaatt aatgtgagtt agctcactca ttaggcaccc caggctttac
     4381 actttatgct tccggctcgt atgttgtgtg gaattgtgag cggataacaa tttcacacag
     4441 gaaacagcta tgaccatgat tacgccaagc ttgcatgcct gcaggtcgac tctagaggat
     4501 ccccgggtac cgagctcgaa ttcactggcc gtcgttttac aacgtcgtga ctgggaaaac
     4561 cctggcgtta cccaacttaa tcgccttgca gcacatcccc ctttcgccag ctggcgtaat
     4621 agcgaagagg cccgcaccga tcgcccttcc caacagttgc gcagcctgaa tggcgaatgg
     4681 cgcctgatgc ggtattttct ccttacgcat ctgtgcggta tttcacaccg catatggtgc
     4741 actctcagta caatctgctc tgatgccgca tagtcgcgtg gatccggctt actaaaagcc
     4801 agataacagt atgcgtattt gcgcgctgat ttttgcggta taagaatata tactgatatg
     4861 tatacccgaa gtatgtcaaa aagaggtgtg ctatgaagca gcgtattaca gtgacagttg
     4921 acagcgacag ctatcagttg ctcaaggcat atatgatgtc aatatctccg gtctggtaag
     4981 cacaaccatg cagaatgaag cccgtcgtct gcgtgccgaa cgctggaaag cggaaaatca
     5041 ggaagggatg gctgaggtcg cccggtttat tgaaatgaac ggctcttttg ctgacgagaa
     5101 cagggactgg tgaaatgcag tttaaggttt acacctataa aagagagagc cgttatcgtc
     5161 tgtttgtgga tgtacagagt gatattattg acacgcccgg gcgacggatg gtgatccccc
     5221 tggccagtgc acgtctgctg tcagataaag tctcccgtga actttacccg gtggtgcata
     5281 tcggggatga aagctggcgc atgatgacca ccgatatggc cagtgtgcct gtctccgtta
     5341 tcggggaaga agtggctgat ctcagccacc gcgaaaatga catcaaaaac gccattaacc
     5401 tgatgttctg gggaatataa ttaagccagc cccgacaccc gccaacaccc gctgacgcgc
     5461 cctgacgggc ttgtctgctc ccggcatccg cttacagaca agctgtgacc cactcaagtg
     5521 gaagacaagg gacacgaa
//
