# Supplementary material for: In- & Out-Cloning: Plasmid toolboxes for scarless transcription unit and modular Golden Gate acceptor plasmid assembly
Source: bioRxiv preprint, doi:10.1101/2024.06.22.600171, version 1 (2024-06-22)
Supplement: Supporting Data S2 [file 600171_file04.zip › pMA_LM_plasmids_PMID_27306697/pMA61.gbk]

LOCUS       pMA61        5538 bp DNA     circular SYN 05-DEC-2014
DEFINITION  .
ACCESSION   .
VERSION     .
KEYWORDS    .
SOURCE      synthetic DNA construct
  ORGANISM  synthetic DNA construct
REFERENCE   1  (bases 1 to 5538)
  AUTHORS   .
  TITLE     Direct Submission
  JOURNAL   Exported Aug 21, 2023 from SnapGene 6.2.0
            https://www.snapgene.com
COMMENT     This file is created by Vector NTI
            http://www.invitrogen.com/
FEATURES             Location/Qualifiers
     source          1..5538
                     /mol_type="other DNA"
                     /organism="synthetic DNA construct"
     rep_origin      complement(1579..2196)
                     /direction=LEFT
                     /standard_name="oriV"
                     /label=oriV
                     /note="shows similarity to GenBank Accession Number M20134"
                     /note="color: #ff9966"
     CDS             2274..3281
                     /codon_start=1
                     /label=spec orf?
                     /note="color: #ff9966"
                     /translation="MRSRNWSRTLTERSGGNGAVAVFMACYDCFFGVQSMPRASKQQAR
                     YAVGRCLMLWSSNDVTQQGSRPKTKLNIMGEAVIAEVSTQLSEVVGVIERHLEPTLLAV
                     HLYGSAVDGGLKPHSDIDLLVTVTVRLDETTRRALINDLLETSASPGESEILRAVEVTI
                     VVHDDIIPWRYPAKRELQFGEWQRNDILAGIFEPATIDIDLAILLTKAREHSVALVGPA
                     AEELFDPVPEQDLFEALNETLTLWNSPPDWAGDERNVVLTLSRIWYSAVTGKIAPKDVA
                     ADWAMERLPAQYQPVILEARQAYLGQEEDRLASRADQLEEFVHYVKGEITKVVGK"
     misc_feature    3614..4228
                     /label=rep - pMB1
                     /note="color: #66cc99; direction: RIGHT"
     variation       3772
                     /label=C to T
                     /note="color: #3366cc"
     rep_origin      4213
                     /label=ORI
                     /note="RNaseH cleavage point"
                     /note="color: #3366cc"
     promoter        4320..4443
                     /label=P lac prom
                     /note="color: #800000; direction: RIGHT"
     promoter        4412
                     /label=P
                     /label=P(LAC)
                     /note="lac promoter"
                     /note="color: #800000; direction: RIGHT"
     CDS             4450..4773
                     /codon_start=1
                     /gene="lacZ fragment"
                     /product="LacZ-alpha fragment of beta-galactosidase"
                     /label=lacZ-alpha
                     /note="color: #993366"
                     /translation="MTMITPSLHACRSTLEDPRVPSSNSLAVVLQRRDWENPGVTQLNR
                     LAAHPPFASWRNSEEARTDRPSQQLRSLNGEWRLMRYFLLTHLCGISHRIWCTLSTICS
                     DAA"
     misc_feature    4774..5420
                     /label=ccdB Kassette aus pDONR201
                     /note="color: #ffff99"
     misc_feature    5115..5420
                     /label=ccdB
                     /note="color: #993366; direction: RIGHT"
ORIGIN
        1 gtggccgggc tgctgaaccc ccagccggaa ctgaccccac aaggccctag cgtttgcaat
       61 gcaccaggtc atcattgacc caggcgtgtt ccaccaggcc gctgcctcgc aactcttcgc
      121 aggcttcgcc gacctgctcg cgccacttct tcacgcgggt ggaatccgat ccgcacatga
      181 ggcggaaggt ttccagcttg agcgggtacg gctcccggtg cgagctgaaa tagtcgaaca
      241 tccgtcgggc cgtcggcgac agcttgcggt acttctccca tatgaatttc gtgtagtggt
      301 cgccagcaaa cagcacgacg atttcctcgt cgatcaggac ctggcaacgg gacgttttct
      361 tgccacggtc caggacgcgg aagcggtgca gcagcgacac cgattccagg tgcccaacgc
      421 ggtcggacgt gaagcccatc gccgtcgcct gtaggcgcga caggcattcc tcggccttcg
      481 tgtaataccg gccattgatc gaccagccca ggtcctggca aagctcgtag aacgtgaagg
      541 tgatcggctc gccgataggg gtgcgcttcg cgtactccaa cacctgctgc cacaccagtt
      601 cgtcatcgtc ggcccgcagc tcgacgccgg tgtaggtgat cttcacgtcc ttgttgacgt
      661 ggaaaatgac cttgttttgc agcgcctcgc gcgggatttt cttgttgcgc gtggtgaaca
      721 gggcagagcg ggccgtgtcg tttggcatcg ctcgcatcgt gtccggccac ggcgcaatat
      781 cgaacaagga aagctgcatt tccttgatct gctgcttcgt gtgtttcagc aacgcggcct
      841 gcttggcctc gctgacctgt tttgccaggt cctcgccggc ggtttttcgc ttcttggtcg
      901 tcatagttcc tcgcgtgtcg atggtcatcg acttcgccaa acctgccgcc tcctgttcaa
      961 gacgacgcga acgctccacg gcggccgatg gcgcgggcag ggcaggggga gccagttgca
     1021 cgctgtcgcg ctcgatcttg gccgtagctt gctggaccat cgagccgacg gactggaagg
     1081 tttcgcgggg cgcacgcatg acggtgcggc ttgcgatggt ttcggcatcc tcggcggaaa
     1141 accccgcgtc gatcagttct tgcctgtatg ccttccggtc aaacgtccga ttcattcacc
     1201 ctccttgcgg gattgccccg actcacgccg gggcaatgtg cccttattcc tgatttgacc
     1261 cgcctggtgc cttggtgtcc agataatcca ccttatcggc aatgaagtcg gtcccgtaga
     1321 ccgtctggcc gtccttctcg tacttggtat tccgaatctt gccctgcacg aataccagcg
     1381 accccttgcc caaatacttg ccgtgggcct cggcctgaga gccaaaacac ttgatgcgga
     1441 agaagtcggt gcgctcctgc ttgtcgccgg catcgttgcg ccacatctag gcaacgccag
     1501 cgctgccatt tttggggtga ggccgttcgc ggccgagggg cgcagcccct ggggggatgg
     1561 gaggcccgcg ttagcgggcc gggagggttc gagaaggggg ggcacccccc ttcggcgtgc
     1621 gcggtcacgc gcacagggcg cagccctggt taaaaacaag gtttataaat attggtttaa
     1681 aagcaggtta aaagacaggt tagcggtggc cgaaaaacgg gcggaaaccc ttgcaaatgc
     1741 tggattttct gcctgtggac agcccctcaa atgtcaatag gtgcgcccct catctgtcag
     1801 cactctgccc ctcaagtgtc aaggatcgcg cccctcatct gtcagtagtc gcgcccctca
     1861 agtgtcaata ccgcagggca cttatcccca ggcttgtcca catcatctgt gggaaactcg
     1921 cgtaaaatca ggcgttttcg ccgatttgcg aggctggcca gctccacgtc gccggccgaa
     1981 atcgagcctg cccctcatct gtcaacgccg cgccgggtga gtcggcccct caagtgtcaa
     2041 cgtccgcccc tcatctgtca gtgagggcca agttttccgc gaggtatcca caacgccggc
     2101 ggccgcggtg tctcgcacac ggcttcgacg gcgtttctgg cgcgtttgca gggccataga
     2161 cggccgccag cccagcggcg agggcaacca gcccggtgag cgtcgcaaag gccgaggcac
     2221 gaacccagtg gacataagcc tgttcggttc gtaagctgta atgcaagtag cgtatgcgct
     2281 cacgcaactg gtccagaacc ttgaccgaac gcagcggtgg taacggcgca gtggcggttt
     2341 tcatggcttg ttatgactgt ttttttgggg tacagtctat gcctcgggca tccaagcagc
     2401 aagcgcgtta cgccgtgggt cgatgtttga tgttatggag cagcaacgat gttacgcagc
     2461 agggcagtcg ccctaaaaca aagttaaaca tcatggggga agcggtgatc gccgaagtat
     2521 cgactcaact atcagaggta gttggcgtca tcgagcgcca tctcgaaccg acgttgctgg
     2581 ccgtacattt gtacggctcc gcagtggatg gcggcctgaa gccacacagc gatattgatt
     2641 tgctggttac ggtgaccgta aggcttgatg aaacaacgcg gcgagctttg atcaacgacc
     2701 ttttggaaac ttcggcttcc cctggagaga gcgagattct ccgcgctgta gaagtcacca
     2761 ttgttgtgca cgacgacatc attccgtggc gttatccagc taagcgcgaa ctgcaatttg
     2821 gagaatggca gcgcaatgac attcttgcag gtatcttcga gccagccacg atcgacattg
     2881 atctggctat cttgctgaca aaagcaagag aacatagcgt tgccttggta ggtccagcgg
     2941 cggaggaact ctttgatccg gttcctgaac aggatctatt tgaggcgcta aatgaaacct
     3001 taacgctatg gaactcgccg cccgactggg ctggcgatga gcgaaatgta gtgcttacgt
     3061 tgtcccgcat ttggtacagc gcagtaaccg gcaaaatcgc gccgaaggat gtcgctgccg
     3121 actgggcaat ggagcgcctg ccggcccagt atcagcccgt catacttgaa gctagacagg
     3181 cttatcttgg acaagaagaa gatcgcttgg cctcgcgcgc agatcagttg gaagaatttg
     3241 tccattacgt gaaaggcgag atcaccaagg tagtcggcaa ataatgtcta gctagaaatt
     3301 cgttcaagcc gacgccgctt cgcggcgcgg cttaactcaa gcgttagatg cactaagcac
     3361 ataattgctc acagccaaac tatcaggtca agtctgcttt tattattttt aagcgtgcat
     3421 aataagccct acacaaattg ggagatatat catgctgtca gaccaagttt actcatatat
     3481 actttagatt gatttaaaac ttcattttta atttaaaagg atctaggtga agatcctttt
     3541 tgataatctc atgaccaaaa tcccttaacg tgagttttcg ttccactgag cgtcagaccc
     3601 cgtagaaaag atcaaaggat cttcttgaga tccttttttt ctgcgcgtaa tctgctgctt
     3661 gcaaacaaaa aaaccaccgc taccagcggt ggtttgtttg ccggatcaag agctaccaac
     3721 tctttttccg aaggtaactg gcttcagcag agcgcagata ccaaatactg ttcttctagt
     3781 gtagccgtag ttaggccacc acttcaagaa ctctgtagca ccgcctacat acctcgctct
     3841 gctaatcctg ttaccagtgg ctgctgccag tggcgataag tcgtgtctta ccgggttgga
     3901 ctcaagacga tagttaccgg ataaggcgca gcggtcgggc tgaacggggg gttcgtgcac
     3961 acagcccagc ttggagcgaa cgacctacac cgaactgaga tacctacagc gtgagctatg
     4021 agaaagcgcc acgcttcccg aagggagaaa ggcggacagg tatccggtaa gcggcagggt
     4081 cggaacagga gagcgcacga gggagcttcc agggggaaac gcctggtatc tttatagtcc
     4141 tgtcgggttt cgccacctct gacttgagcg tcgatttttg tgatgctcgt caggggggcg
     4201 gagcctatgg aaaaacgcca gcaacgcggc ctttttacgg ttcctgcact ctgtggtctc
     4261 agcaattgtc ttccagtggt atgggcagct ggcacgacag gtttcccgac tggaaagcgg
     4321 gcagtgagcg caacgcaatt aatgtgagtt agctcactca ttaggcaccc caggctttac
     4381 actttatgct tccggctcgt atgttgtgtg gaattgtgag cggataacaa tttcacacag
     4441 gaaacagcta tgaccatgat tacgccaagc ttgcatgcct gcaggtcgac tctagaggat
     4501 ccccgggtac cgagctcgaa ttcactggcc gtcgttttac aacgtcgtga ctgggaaaac
     4561 cctggcgtta cccaacttaa tcgccttgca gcacatcccc ctttcgccag ctggcgtaat
     4621 agcgaagagg cccgcaccga tcgcccttcc caacagttgc gcagcctgaa tggcgaatgg
     4681 cgcctgatgc ggtattttct ccttacgcat ctgtgcggta tttcacaccg catatggtgc
     4741 actctcagta caatctgctc tgatgccgca tagtcgcgtg gatccggctt actaaaagcc
     4801 agataacagt atgcgtattt gcgcgctgat ttttgcggta taagaatata tactgatatg
     4861 tatacccgaa gtatgtcaaa aagaggtgtg ctatgaagca gcgtattaca gtgacagttg
     4921 acagcgacag ctatcagttg ctcaaggcat atatgatgtc aatatctccg gtctggtaag
     4981 cacaaccatg cagaatgaag cccgtcgtct gcgtgccgaa cgctggaaag cggaaaatca
     5041 ggaagggatg gctgaggtcg cccggtttat tgaaatgaac ggctcttttg ctgacgagaa
     5101 cagggactgg tgaaatgcag tttaaggttt acacctataa aagagagagc cgttatcgtc
     5161 tgtttgtgga tgtacagagt gatattattg acacgcccgg gcgacggatg gtgatccccc
     5221 tggccagtgc acgtctgctg tcagataaag tctcccgtga actttacccg gtggtgcata
     5281 tcggggatga aagctggcgc atgatgacca ccgatatggc cagtgtgcct gtctccgtta
     5341 tcggggaaga agtggctgat ctcagccacc gcgaaaatga catcaaaaac gccattaacc
     5401 tgatgttctg gggaatataa ttaagccagc cccgacaccc gccaacaccc gctgacgcgc
     5461 cctgacgggc ttgtctgctc ccggcatccg cttacagaca agctgtgacc cactcaagtg
     5521 gaagacaagg gacacgaa
//
