# Supplementary material for: In- & Out-Cloning: Plasmid toolboxes for scarless transcription unit and modular Golden Gate acceptor plasmid assembly
Source: bioRxiv preprint, doi:10.1101/2024.06.22.600171, version 1 (2024-06-22)
Supplement: Supporting Data S2 [file 600171_file04.zip › pMA_LM_plasmids_PMID_27306697/pMA62.gbk]

LOCUS       pMA62        5538 bp DNA     circular SYN 05-DEC-2014
DEFINITION  .
ACCESSION   .
VERSION     .
KEYWORDS    .
SOURCE      synthetic DNA construct
  ORGANISM  synthetic DNA construct
REFERENCE   1  (bases 1 to 5538)
  AUTHORS   .
  TITLE     Direct Submission
  JOURNAL   Exported Aug 21, 2023 from SnapGene 6.2.0
            https://www.snapgene.com
COMMENT     This file is created by Vector NTI
            http://www.invitrogen.com/
FEATURES             Location/Qualifiers
     source          1..5538
                     /mol_type="other DNA"
                     /organism="synthetic DNA construct"
     rep_origin      complement(1579..2196)
                     /direction=LEFT
                     /standard_name="oriV"
                     /label=oriV
                     /note="shows similarity to GenBank Accession Number M20134"
                     /note="color: #ff9966"
     CDS             2274..3281
                     /codon_start=1
                     /label=spec orf?
                     /note="color: #ff9966"
                     /translation="MRSRNWSRTLTERSGGNGAVAVFMACYDCFFGVQSMPRASKQQAR
                     YAVGRCLMLWSSNDVTQQGSRPKTKLNIMGEAVIAEVSTQLSEVVGVIERHLEPTLLAV
                     HLYGSAVDGGLKPHSDIDLLVTVTVRLDETTRRALINDLLETSASPGESEILRAVEVTI
                     VVHDDIIPWRYPAKRELQFGEWQRNDILAGIFEPATIDIDLAILLTKAREHSVALVGPA
                     AEELFDPVPEQDLFEALNETLTLWNSPPDWAGDERNVVLTLSRIWYSAVTGKIAPKDVA
                     ADWAMERLPAQYQPVILEARQAYLGQEEDRLASRADQLEEFVHYVKGEITKVVGK"
     misc_feature    3614..4228
                     /label=rep - pMB1
                     /note="color: #66cc99; direction: RIGHT"
     variation       3772
                     /label=C to T
                     /note="color: #3366cc"
     rep_origin      4213
                     /label=ORI
                     /note="RNaseH cleavage point"
                     /note="color: #3366cc"
     promoter        4320..4443
                     /label=P lac prom
                     /note="color: #800000; direction: RIGHT"
     promoter        4412
                     /label=P
                     /label=P(LAC)
                     /note="lac promoter"
                     /note="color: #800000; direction: RIGHT"
     CDS             4450..4773
                     /codon_start=1
                     /gene="lacZ fragment"
                     /product="LacZ-alpha fragment of beta-galactosidase"
                     /label=lacZ-alpha
                     /note="color: #993366"
                     /translation="MTMITPSLHACRSTLEDPRVPSSNSLAVVLQRRDWENPGVTQLNR
                     LAAHPPFASWRNSEEARTDRPSQQLRSLNGEWRLMRYFLLTHLCGISHRIWCTLSTICS
                     DAA"
     misc_feature    4774..5420
                     /label=ccdB Kassette aus pDONR201
                     /note="color: #ffff99"
     misc_feature    5115..5420
                     /label=ccdB
                     /note="color: #993366; direction: RIGHT"
ORIGIN
        1 gtggccgggc tgctgaaccc ccagccggaa ctgaccccac aaggccctag cgtttgcaat
       61 gcaccaggtc atcattgacc caggcgtgtt ccaccaggcc gctgcctcgc aactcttcgc
      121 aggcttcgcc gacctgctcg cgccacttct tcacgcgggt ggaatccgat ccgcacatga
      181 ggcggaaggt ttccagcttg agcgggtacg gctcccggtg cgagctgaaa tagtcgaaca
      241 tccgtcgggc cgtcggcgac agcttgcggt acttctccca tatgaatttc gtgtagtggt
      301 cgccagcaaa cagcacgacg atttcctcgt cgatcaggac ctggcaacgg gacgttttct
      361 tgccacggtc caggacgcgg aagcggtgca gcagcgacac cgattccagg tgcccaacgc
      421 ggtcggacgt gaagcccatc gccgtcgcct gtaggcgcga caggcattcc tcggccttcg
      481 tgtaataccg gccattgatc gaccagccca ggtcctggca aagctcgtag aacgtgaagg
      541 tgatcggctc gccgataggg gtgcgcttcg cgtactccaa cacctgctgc cacaccagtt
      601 cgtcatcgtc ggcccgcagc tcgacgccgg tgtaggtgat cttcacgtcc ttgttgacgt
      661 ggaaaatgac cttgttttgc agcgcctcgc gcgggatttt cttgttgcgc gtggtgaaca
      721 gggcagagcg ggccgtgtcg tttggcatcg ctcgcatcgt gtccggccac ggcgcaatat
      781 cgaacaagga aagctgcatt tccttgatct gctgcttcgt gtgtttcagc aacgcggcct
      841 gcttggcctc gctgacctgt tttgccaggt cctcgccggc ggtttttcgc ttcttggtcg
      901 tcatagttcc tcgcgtgtcg atggtcatcg acttcgccaa acctgccgcc tcctgttcaa
      961 gacgacgcga acgctccacg gcggccgatg gcgcgggcag ggcaggggga gccagttgca
     1021 cgctgtcgcg ctcgatcttg gccgtagctt gctggaccat cgagccgacg gactggaagg
     1081 tttcgcgggg cgcacgcatg acggtgcggc ttgcgatggt ttcggcatcc tcggcggaaa
     1141 accccgcgtc gatcagttct tgcctgtatg ccttccggtc aaacgtccga ttcattcacc
     1201 ctccttgcgg gattgccccg actcacgccg gggcaatgtg cccttattcc tgatttgacc
     1261 cgcctggtgc cttggtgtcc agataatcca ccttatcggc aatgaagtcg gtcccgtaga
     1321 ccgtctggcc gtccttctcg tacttggtat tccgaatctt gccctgcacg aataccagcg
     1381 accccttgcc caaatacttg ccgtgggcct cggcctgaga gccaaaacac ttgatgcgga
     1441 agaagtcggt gcgctcctgc ttgtcgccgg catcgttgcg ccacatctag gcaacgccag
     1501 cgctgccatt tttggggtga ggccgttcgc ggccgagggg cgcagcccct ggggggatgg
     1561 gaggcccgcg ttagcgggcc gggagggttc gagaaggggg ggcacccccc ttcggcgtgc
     1621 gcggtcacgc gcacagggcg cagccctggt taaaaacaag gtttataaat attggtttaa
     1681 aagcaggtta aaagacaggt tagcggtggc cgaaaaacgg gcggaaaccc ttgcaaatgc
     1741 tggattttct gcctgtggac agcccctcaa atgtcaatag gtgcgcccct catctgtcag
     1801 cactctgccc ctcaagtgtc aaggatcgcg cccctcatct gtcagtagtc gcgcccctca
     1861 agtgtcaata ccgcagggca cttatcccca ggcttgtcca catcatctgt gggaaactcg
     1921 cgtaaaatca ggcgttttcg ccgatttgcg aggctggcca gctccacgtc gccggccgaa
     1981 atcgagcctg cccctcatct gtcaacgccg cgccgggtga gtcggcccct caagtgtcaa
     2041 cgtccgcccc tcatctgtca gtgagggcca agttttccgc gaggtatcca caacgccggc
     2101 ggccgcggtg tctcgcacac ggcttcgacg gcgtttctgg cgcgtttgca gggccataga
     2161 cggccgccag cccagcggcg agggcaacca gcccggtgag cgtcgcaaag gccgaggcac
     2221 gaacccagtg gacataagcc tgttcggttc gtaagctgta atgcaagtag cgtatgcgct
     2281 cacgcaactg gtccagaacc ttgaccgaac gcagcggtgg taacggcgca gtggcggttt
     2341 tcatggcttg ttatgactgt ttttttgggg tacagtctat gcctcgggca tccaagcagc
     2401 aagcgcgtta cgccgtgggt cgatgtttga tgttatggag cagcaacgat gttacgcagc
     2461 agggcagtcg ccctaaaaca aagttaaaca tcatggggga agcggtgatc gccgaagtat
     2521 cgactcaact atcagaggta gttggcgtca tcgagcgcca tctcgaaccg acgttgctgg
     2581 ccgtacattt gtacggctcc gcagtggatg gcggcctgaa gccacacagc gatattgatt
     2641 tgctggttac ggtgaccgta aggcttgatg aaacaacgcg gcgagctttg atcaacgacc
     2701 ttttggaaac ttcggcttcc cctggagaga gcgagattct ccgcgctgta gaagtcacca
     2761 ttgttgtgca cgacgacatc attccgtggc gttatccagc taagcgcgaa ctgcaatttg
     2821 gagaatggca gcgcaatgac attcttgcag gtatcttcga gccagccacg atcgacattg
     2881 atctggctat cttgctgaca aaagcaagag aacatagcgt tgccttggta ggtccagcgg
     2941 cggaggaact ctttgatccg gttcctgaac aggatctatt tgaggcgcta aatgaaacct
     3001 taacgctatg gaactcgccg cccgactggg ctggcgatga gcgaaatgta gtgcttacgt
     3061 tgtcccgcat ttggtacagc gcagtaaccg gcaaaatcgc gccgaaggat gtcgctgccg
     3121 actgggcaat ggagcgcctg ccggcccagt atcagcccgt catacttgaa gctagacagg
     3181 cttatcttgg acaagaagaa gatcgcttgg cctcgcgcgc agatcagttg gaagaatttg
     3241 tccattacgt gaaaggcgag atcaccaagg tagtcggcaa ataatgtcta gctagaaatt
     3301 cgttcaagcc gacgccgctt cgcggcgcgg cttaactcaa gcgttagatg cactaagcac
     3361 ataattgctc acagccaaac tatcaggtca agtctgcttt tattattttt aagcgtgcat
     3421 aataagccct acacaaattg ggagatatat catgctgtca gaccaagttt actcatatat
     3481 actttagatt gatttaaaac ttcattttta atttaaaagg atctaggtga agatcctttt
     3541 tgataatctc atgaccaaaa tcccttaacg tgagttttcg ttccactgag cgtcagaccc
     3601 cgtagaaaag atcaaaggat cttcttgaga tccttttttt ctgcgcgtaa tctgctgctt
     3661 gcaaacaaaa aaaccaccgc taccagcggt ggtttgtttg ccggatcaag agctaccaac
     3721 tctttttccg aaggtaactg gcttcagcag agcgcagata ccaaatactg ttcttctagt
     3781 gtagccgtag ttaggccacc acttcaagaa ctctgtagca ccgcctacat acctcgctct
     3841 gctaatcctg ttaccagtgg ctgctgccag tggcgataag tcgtgtctta ccgggttgga
     3901 ctcaagacga tagttaccgg ataaggcgca gcggtcgggc tgaacggggg gttcgtgcac
     3961 acagcccagc ttggagcgaa cgacctacac cgaactgaga tacctacagc gtgagctatg
     4021 agaaagcgcc acgcttcccg aagggagaaa ggcggacagg tatccggtaa gcggcagggt
     4081 cggaacagga gagcgcacga gggagcttcc agggggaaac gcctggtatc tttatagtcc
     4141 tgtcgggttt cgccacctct gacttgagcg tcgatttttg tgatgctcgt caggggggcg
     4201 gagcctatgg aaaaacgcca gcaacgcggc ctttttacgg ttcctgcact ctgtggtctc
     4261 aactattgtc ttccagtggt atgggcagct ggcacgacag gtttcccgac tggaaagcgg
     4321 gcagtgagcg caacgcaatt aatgtgagtt agctcactca ttaggcaccc caggctttac
     4381 actttatgct tccggctcgt atgttgtgtg gaattgtgag cggataacaa tttcacacag
     4441 gaaacagcta tgaccatgat tacgccaagc ttgcatgcct gcaggtcgac tctagaggat
     4501 ccccgggtac cgagctcgaa ttcactggcc gtcgttttac aacgtcgtga ctgggaaaac
     4561 cctggcgtta cccaacttaa tcgccttgca gcacatcccc ctttcgccag ctggcgtaat
     4621 agcgaagagg cccgcaccga tcgcccttcc caacagttgc gcagcctgaa tggcgaatgg
     4681 cgcctgatgc ggtattttct ccttacgcat ctgtgcggta tttcacaccg catatggtgc
     4741 actctcagta caatctgctc tgatgccgca tagtcgcgtg gatccggctt actaaaagcc
     4801 agataacagt atgcgtattt gcgcgctgat ttttgcggta taagaatata tactgatatg
     4861 tatacccgaa gtatgtcaaa aagaggtgtg ctatgaagca gcgtattaca gtgacagttg
     4921 acagcgacag ctatcagttg ctcaaggcat atatgatgtc aatatctccg gtctggtaag
     4981 cacaaccatg cagaatgaag cccgtcgtct gcgtgccgaa cgctggaaag cggaaaatca
     5041 ggaagggatg gctgaggtcg cccggtttat tgaaatgaac ggctcttttg ctgacgagaa
     5101 cagggactgg tgaaatgcag tttaaggttt acacctataa aagagagagc cgttatcgtc
     5161 tgtttgtgga tgtacagagt gatattattg acacgcccgg gcgacggatg gtgatccccc
     5221 tggccagtgc acgtctgctg tcagataaag tctcccgtga actttacccg gtggtgcata
     5281 tcggggatga aagctggcgc atgatgacca ccgatatggc cagtgtgcct gtctccgtta
     5341 tcggggaaga agtggctgat ctcagccacc gcgaaaatga catcaaaaac gccattaacc
     5401 tgatgttctg gggaatataa ttaagccagc cccgacaccc gccaacaccc gctgacgcgc
     5461 cctgacgggc ttgtctgctc ccggcatccg cttacagaca agctgtgacc cactcaagtg
     5521 gaagacaagg gacacgaa
//
