# Supplementary material for: In- & Out-Cloning: Plasmid toolboxes for scarless transcription unit and modular Golden Gate acceptor plasmid assembly
Source: bioRxiv preprint, doi:10.1101/2024.06.22.600171, version 1 (2024-06-22)
Supplement: Supporting Data S2 [file 600171_file04.zip › pMA_LM_plasmids_PMID_27306697/pMA63.gbk]

LOCUS       pMA63        5538 bp DNA     circular SYN 05-DEC-2014
DEFINITION  .
ACCESSION   .
VERSION     .
KEYWORDS    .
SOURCE      synthetic DNA construct
  ORGANISM  synthetic DNA construct
REFERENCE   1  (bases 1 to 5538)
  AUTHORS   .
  TITLE     Direct Submission
  JOURNAL   Exported Aug 21, 2023 from SnapGene 6.2.0
            https://www.snapgene.com
COMMENT     This file is created by Vector NTI
            http://www.invitrogen.com/
FEATURES             Location/Qualifiers
     source          1..5538
                     /mol_type="other DNA"
                     /organism="synthetic DNA construct"
     rep_origin      complement(1579..2196)
                     /direction=LEFT
                     /standard_name="oriV"
                     /label=oriV
                     /note="shows similarity to GenBank Accession Number M20134"
                     /note="color: #ff9966"
     CDS             2274..3281
                     /codon_start=1
                     /label=spec orf?
                     /note="color: #ff9966"
                     /translation="MRSRNWSRTLTERSGGNGAVAVFMACYDCFFGVQSMPRASKQQAR
                     YAVGRCLMLWSSNDVTQQGSRPKTKLNIMGEAVIAEVSTQLSEVVGVIERHLEPTLLAV
                     HLYGSAVDGGLKPHSDIDLLVTVTVRLDETTRRALINDLLETSASPGESEILRAVEVTI
                     VVHDDIIPWRYPAKRELQFGEWQRNDILAGIFEPATIDIDLAILLTKAREHSVALVGPA
                     AEELFDPVPEQDLFEALNETLTLWNSPPDWAGDERNVVLTLSRIWYSAVTGKIAPKDVA
                     ADWAMERLPAQYQPVILEARQAYLGQEEDRLASRADQLEEFVHYVKGEITKVVGK"
     misc_feature    3614..4228
                     /label=rep - pMB1
                     /note="color: #66cc99; direction: RIGHT"
     variation       3772
                     /label=C to T
                     /note="color: #3366cc"
     rep_origin      4213
                     /label=ORI
                     /note="RNaseH cleavage point"
                     /note="color: #3366cc"
     promoter        4320..4443
                     /label=P lac prom
                     /note="color: #800000; direction: RIGHT"
     promoter        4412
                     /label=P
                     /label=P(LAC)
                     /note="lac promoter"
                     /note="color: #800000; direction: RIGHT"
     CDS             4450..4773
                     /codon_start=1
                     /gene="lacZ fragment"
                     /product="LacZ-alpha fragment of beta-galactosidase"
                     /label=lacZ-alpha
                     /note="color: #993366"
                     /translation="MTMITPSLHACRSTLEDPRVPSSNSLAVVLQRRDWENPGVTQLNR
                     LAAHPPFASWRNSEEARTDRPSQQLRSLNGEWRLMRYFLLTHLCGISHRIWCTLSTICS
                     DAA"
     misc_feature    4774..5420
                     /label=ccdB Kassette aus pDONR201
                     /note="color: #ffff99"
     misc_feature    5115..5420
                     /label=ccdB
                     /note="color: #993366; direction: RIGHT"
ORIGIN
        1 gtggccgggc tgctgaaccc ccagccggaa ctgaccccac aaggccctag cgtttgcaat
       61 gcaccaggtc atcattgacc caggcgtgtt ccaccaggcc gctgcctcgc aactcttcgc
      121 aggcttcgcc gacctgctcg cgccacttct tcacgcgggt ggaatccgat ccgcacatga
      181 ggcggaaggt ttccagcttg agcgggtacg gctcccggtg cgagctgaaa tagtcgaaca
      241 tccgtcgggc cgtcggcgac agcttgcggt acttctccca tatgaatttc gtgtagtggt
      301 cgccagcaaa cagcacgacg atttcctcgt cgatcaggac ctggcaacgg gacgttttct
      361 tgccacggtc caggacgcgg aagcggtgca gcagcgacac cgattccagg tgcccaacgc
      421 ggtcggacgt gaagcccatc gccgtcgcct gtaggcgcga caggcattcc tcggccttcg
      481 tgtaataccg gccattgatc gaccagccca ggtcctggca aagctcgtag aacgtgaagg
      541 tgatcggctc gccgataggg gtgcgcttcg cgtactccaa cacctgctgc cacaccagtt
      601 cgtcatcgtc ggcccgcagc tcgacgccgg tgtaggtgat cttcacgtcc ttgttgacgt
      661 ggaaaatgac cttgttttgc agcgcctcgc gcgggatttt cttgttgcgc gtggtgaaca
      721 gggcagagcg ggccgtgtcg tttggcatcg ctcgcatcgt gtccggccac ggcgcaatat
      781 cgaacaagga aagctgcatt tccttgatct gctgcttcgt gtgtttcagc aacgcggcct
      841 gcttggcctc gctgacctgt tttgccaggt cctcgccggc ggtttttcgc ttcttggtcg
      901 tcatagttcc tcgcgtgtcg atggtcatcg acttcgccaa acctgccgcc tcctgttcaa
      961 gacgacgcga acgctccacg gcggccgatg gcgcgggcag ggcaggggga gccagttgca
     1021 cgctgtcgcg ctcgatcttg gccgtagctt gctggaccat cgagccgacg gactggaagg
     1081 tttcgcgggg cgcacgcatg acggtgcggc ttgcgatggt ttcggcatcc tcggcggaaa
     1141 accccgcgtc gatcagttct tgcctgtatg ccttccggtc aaacgtccga ttcattcacc
     1201 ctccttgcgg gattgccccg actcacgccg gggcaatgtg cccttattcc tgatttgacc
     1261 cgcctggtgc cttggtgtcc agataatcca ccttatcggc aatgaagtcg gtcccgtaga
     1321 ccgtctggcc gtccttctcg tacttggtat tccgaatctt gccctgcacg aataccagcg
     1381 accccttgcc caaatacttg ccgtgggcct cggcctgaga gccaaaacac ttgatgcgga
     1441 agaagtcggt gcgctcctgc ttgtcgccgg catcgttgcg ccacatctag gcaacgccag
     1501 cgctgccatt tttggggtga ggccgttcgc ggccgagggg cgcagcccct ggggggatgg
     1561 gaggcccgcg ttagcgggcc gggagggttc gagaaggggg ggcacccccc ttcggcgtgc
     1621 gcggtcacgc gcacagggcg cagccctggt taaaaacaag gtttataaat attggtttaa
     1681 aagcaggtta aaagacaggt tagcggtggc cgaaaaacgg gcggaaaccc ttgcaaatgc
     1741 tggattttct gcctgtggac agcccctcaa atgtcaatag gtgcgcccct catctgtcag
     1801 cactctgccc ctcaagtgtc aaggatcgcg cccctcatct gtcagtagtc gcgcccctca
     1861 agtgtcaata ccgcagggca cttatcccca ggcttgtcca catcatctgt gggaaactcg
     1921 cgtaaaatca ggcgttttcg ccgatttgcg aggctggcca gctccacgtc gccggccgaa
     1981 atcgagcctg cccctcatct gtcaacgccg cgccgggtga gtcggcccct caagtgtcaa
     2041 cgtccgcccc tcatctgtca gtgagggcca agttttccgc gaggtatcca caacgccggc
     2101 ggccgcggtg tctcgcacac ggcttcgacg gcgtttctgg cgcgtttgca gggccataga
     2161 cggccgccag cccagcggcg agggcaacca gcccggtgag cgtcgcaaag gccgaggcac
     2221 gaacccagtg gacataagcc tgttcggttc gtaagctgta atgcaagtag cgtatgcgct
     2281 cacgcaactg gtccagaacc ttgaccgaac gcagcggtgg taacggcgca gtggcggttt
     2341 tcatggcttg ttatgactgt ttttttgggg tacagtctat gcctcgggca tccaagcagc
     2401 aagcgcgtta cgccgtgggt cgatgtttga tgttatggag cagcaacgat gttacgcagc
     2461 agggcagtcg ccctaaaaca aagttaaaca tcatggggga agcggtgatc gccgaagtat
     2521 cgactcaact atcagaggta gttggcgtca tcgagcgcca tctcgaaccg acgttgctgg
     2581 ccgtacattt gtacggctcc gcagtggatg gcggcctgaa gccacacagc gatattgatt
     2641 tgctggttac ggtgaccgta aggcttgatg aaacaacgcg gcgagctttg atcaacgacc
     2701 ttttggaaac ttcggcttcc cctggagaga gcgagattct ccgcgctgta gaagtcacca
     2761 ttgttgtgca cgacgacatc attccgtggc gttatccagc taagcgcgaa ctgcaatttg
     2821 gagaatggca gcgcaatgac attcttgcag gtatcttcga gccagccacg atcgacattg
     2881 atctggctat cttgctgaca aaagcaagag aacatagcgt tgccttggta ggtccagcgg
     2941 cggaggaact ctttgatccg gttcctgaac aggatctatt tgaggcgcta aatgaaacct
     3001 taacgctatg gaactcgccg cccgactggg ctggcgatga gcgaaatgta gtgcttacgt
     3061 tgtcccgcat ttggtacagc gcagtaaccg gcaaaatcgc gccgaaggat gtcgctgccg
     3121 actgggcaat ggagcgcctg ccggcccagt atcagcccgt catacttgaa gctagacagg
     3181 cttatcttgg acaagaagaa gatcgcttgg cctcgcgcgc agatcagttg gaagaatttg
     3241 tccattacgt gaaaggcgag atcaccaagg tagtcggcaa ataatgtcta gctagaaatt
     3301 cgttcaagcc gacgccgctt cgcggcgcgg cttaactcaa gcgttagatg cactaagcac
     3361 ataattgctc acagccaaac tatcaggtca agtctgcttt tattattttt aagcgtgcat
     3421 aataagccct acacaaattg ggagatatat catgctgtca gaccaagttt actcatatat
     3481 actttagatt gatttaaaac ttcattttta atttaaaagg atctaggtga agatcctttt
     3541 tgataatctc atgaccaaaa tcccttaacg tgagttttcg ttccactgag cgtcagaccc
     3601 cgtagaaaag atcaaaggat cttcttgaga tccttttttt ctgcgcgtaa tctgctgctt
     3661 gcaaacaaaa aaaccaccgc taccagcggt ggtttgtttg ccggatcaag agctaccaac
     3721 tctttttccg aaggtaactg gcttcagcag agcgcagata ccaaatactg ttcttctagt
     3781 gtagccgtag ttaggccacc acttcaagaa ctctgtagca ccgcctacat acctcgctct
     3841 gctaatcctg ttaccagtgg ctgctgccag tggcgataag tcgtgtctta ccgggttgga
     3901 ctcaagacga tagttaccgg ataaggcgca gcggtcgggc tgaacggggg gttcgtgcac
     3961 acagcccagc ttggagcgaa cgacctacac cgaactgaga tacctacagc gtgagctatg
     4021 agaaagcgcc acgcttcccg aagggagaaa ggcggacagg tatccggtaa gcggcagggt
     4081 cggaacagga gagcgcacga gggagcttcc agggggaaac gcctggtatc tttatagtcc
     4141 tgtcgggttt cgccacctct gacttgagcg tcgatttttg tgatgctcgt caggggggcg
     4201 gagcctatgg aaaaacgcca gcaacgcggc ctttttacgg ttcctgcact ctgtggtctc
     4261 attacttgtc ttccagtggt atgggcagct ggcacgacag gtttcccgac tggaaagcgg
     4321 gcagtgagcg caacgcaatt aatgtgagtt agctcactca ttaggcaccc caggctttac
     4381 actttatgct tccggctcgt atgttgtgtg gaattgtgag cggataacaa tttcacacag
     4441 gaaacagcta tgaccatgat tacgccaagc ttgcatgcct gcaggtcgac tctagaggat
     4501 ccccgggtac cgagctcgaa ttcactggcc gtcgttttac aacgtcgtga ctgggaaaac
     4561 cctggcgtta cccaacttaa tcgccttgca gcacatcccc ctttcgccag ctggcgtaat
     4621 agcgaagagg cccgcaccga tcgcccttcc caacagttgc gcagcctgaa tggcgaatgg
     4681 cgcctgatgc ggtattttct ccttacgcat ctgtgcggta tttcacaccg catatggtgc
     4741 actctcagta caatctgctc tgatgccgca tagtcgcgtg gatccggctt actaaaagcc
     4801 agataacagt atgcgtattt gcgcgctgat ttttgcggta taagaatata tactgatatg
     4861 tatacccgaa gtatgtcaaa aagaggtgtg ctatgaagca gcgtattaca gtgacagttg
     4921 acagcgacag ctatcagttg ctcaaggcat atatgatgtc aatatctccg gtctggtaag
     4981 cacaaccatg cagaatgaag cccgtcgtct gcgtgccgaa cgctggaaag cggaaaatca
     5041 ggaagggatg gctgaggtcg cccggtttat tgaaatgaac ggctcttttg ctgacgagaa
     5101 cagggactgg tgaaatgcag tttaaggttt acacctataa aagagagagc cgttatcgtc
     5161 tgtttgtgga tgtacagagt gatattattg acacgcccgg gcgacggatg gtgatccccc
     5221 tggccagtgc acgtctgctg tcagataaag tctcccgtga actttacccg gtggtgcata
     5281 tcggggatga aagctggcgc atgatgacca ccgatatggc cagtgtgcct gtctccgtta
     5341 tcggggaaga agtggctgat ctcagccacc gcgaaaatga catcaaaaac gccattaacc
     5401 tgatgttctg gggaatataa ttaagccagc cccgacaccc gccaacaccc gctgacgcgc
     5461 cctgacgggc ttgtctgctc ccggcatccg cttacagaca agctgtgacc cactcaagtg
     5521 gaagacaagg gacacgaa
//
