# Supplementary material for: In- & Out-Cloning: Plasmid toolboxes for scarless transcription unit and modular Golden Gate acceptor plasmid assembly
Source: bioRxiv preprint, doi:10.1101/2024.06.22.600171, version 1 (2024-06-22)
Supplement: Supporting Data S2 [file 600171_file04.zip › pMA_LM_plasmids_PMID_27306697/pMA64.gbk]

LOCUS       pMA64        5538 bp DNA     circular SYN 05-DEC-2014
DEFINITION  .
ACCESSION   .
VERSION     .
KEYWORDS    .
SOURCE      synthetic DNA construct
  ORGANISM  synthetic DNA construct
REFERENCE   1  (bases 1 to 5538)
  AUTHORS   .
  TITLE     Direct Submission
  JOURNAL   Exported Aug 21, 2023 from SnapGene 6.2.0
            https://www.snapgene.com
COMMENT     This file is created by Vector NTI
            http://www.invitrogen.com/
FEATURES             Location/Qualifiers
     source          1..5538
                     /mol_type="other DNA"
                     /organism="synthetic DNA construct"
     rep_origin      complement(1579..2196)
                     /direction=LEFT
                     /standard_name="oriV"
                     /label=oriV
                     /note="shows similarity to GenBank Accession Number M20134"
                     /note="color: #ff9966"
     CDS             2274..3281
                     /codon_start=1
                     /label=spec orf?
                     /note="color: #ff9966"
                     /translation="MRSRNWSRTLTERSGGNGAVAVFMACYDCFFGVQSMPRASKQQAR
                     YAVGRCLMLWSSNDVTQQGSRPKTKLNIMGEAVIAEVSTQLSEVVGVIERHLEPTLLAV
                     HLYGSAVDGGLKPHSDIDLLVTVTVRLDETTRRALINDLLETSASPGESEILRAVEVTI
                     VVHDDIIPWRYPAKRELQFGEWQRNDILAGIFEPATIDIDLAILLTKAREHSVALVGPA
                     AEELFDPVPEQDLFEALNETLTLWNSPPDWAGDERNVVLTLSRIWYSAVTGKIAPKDVA
                     ADWAMERLPAQYQPVILEARQAYLGQEEDRLASRADQLEEFVHYVKGEITKVVGK"
     misc_feature    3614..4228
                     /label=rep - pMB1
                     /note="color: #66cc99; direction: RIGHT"
     variation       3772
                     /label=C to T
                     /note="color: #3366cc"
     rep_origin      4213
                     /label=ORI
                     /note="RNaseH cleavage point"
                     /note="color: #3366cc"
     promoter        4320..4443
                     /label=P lac prom
                     /note="color: #800000; direction: RIGHT"
     promoter        4412
                     /label=P
                     /label=P(LAC)
                     /note="lac promoter"
                     /note="color: #800000; direction: RIGHT"
     CDS             4450..4773
                     /codon_start=1
                     /gene="lacZ fragment"
                     /product="LacZ-alpha fragment of beta-galactosidase"
                     /label=lacZ-alpha
                     /note="color: #993366"
                     /translation="MTMITPSLHACRSTLEDPRVPSSNSLAVVLQRRDWENPGVTQLNR
                     LAAHPPFASWRNSEEARTDRPSQQLRSLNGEWRLMRYFLLTHLCGISHRIWCTLSTICS
                     DAA"
     misc_feature    4774..5420
                     /label=ccdB Kassette aus pDONR201
                     /note="color: #ffff99"
     misc_feature    5115..5420
                     /label=ccdB
                     /note="color: #993366; direction: RIGHT"
     misc_feature    5485
                     /label=C->A
                     /note="color: #3366cc"
ORIGIN
        1 gtggccgggc tgctgaaccc ccagccggaa ctgaccccac aaggccctag cgtttgcaat
       61 gcaccaggtc atcattgacc caggcgtgtt ccaccaggcc gctgcctcgc aactcttcgc
      121 aggcttcgcc gacctgctcg cgccacttct tcacgcgggt ggaatccgat ccgcacatga
      181 ggcggaaggt ttccagcttg agcgggtacg gctcccggtg cgagctgaaa tagtcgaaca
      241 tccgtcgggc cgtcggcgac agcttgcggt acttctccca tatgaatttc gtgtagtggt
      301 cgccagcaaa cagcacgacg atttcctcgt cgatcaggac ctggcaacgg gacgttttct
      361 tgccacggtc caggacgcgg aagcggtgca gcagcgacac cgattccagg tgcccaacgc
      421 ggtcggacgt gaagcccatc gccgtcgcct gtaggcgcga caggcattcc tcggccttcg
      481 tgtaataccg gccattgatc gaccagccca ggtcctggca aagctcgtag aacgtgaagg
      541 tgatcggctc gccgataggg gtgcgcttcg cgtactccaa cacctgctgc cacaccagtt
      601 cgtcatcgtc ggcccgcagc tcgacgccgg tgtaggtgat cttcacgtcc ttgttgacgt
      661 ggaaaatgac cttgttttgc agcgcctcgc gcgggatttt cttgttgcgc gtggtgaaca
      721 gggcagagcg ggccgtgtcg tttggcatcg ctcgcatcgt gtccggccac ggcgcaatat
      781 cgaacaagga aagctgcatt tccttgatct gctgcttcgt gtgtttcagc aacgcggcct
      841 gcttggcctc gctgacctgt tttgccaggt cctcgccggc ggtttttcgc ttcttggtcg
      901 tcatagttcc tcgcgtgtcg atggtcatcg acttcgccaa acctgccgcc tcctgttcaa
      961 gacgacgcga acgctccacg gcggccgatg gcgcgggcag ggcaggggga gccagttgca
     1021 cgctgtcgcg ctcgatcttg gccgtagctt gctggaccat cgagccgacg gactggaagg
     1081 tttcgcgggg cgcacgcatg acggtgcggc ttgcgatggt ttcggcatcc tcggcggaaa
     1141 accccgcgtc gatcagttct tgcctgtatg ccttccggtc aaacgtccga ttcattcacc
     1201 ctccttgcgg gattgccccg actcacgccg gggcaatgtg cccttattcc tgatttgacc
     1261 cgcctggtgc cttggtgtcc agataatcca ccttatcggc aatgaagtcg gtcccgtaga
     1321 ccgtctggcc gtccttctcg tacttggtat tccgaatctt gccctgcacg aataccagcg
     1381 accccttgcc caaatacttg ccgtgggcct cggcctgaga gccaaaacac ttgatgcgga
     1441 agaagtcggt gcgctcctgc ttgtcgccgg catcgttgcg ccacatctag gcaacgccag
     1501 cgctgccatt tttggggtga ggccgttcgc ggccgagggg cgcagcccct ggggggatgg
     1561 gaggcccgcg ttagcgggcc gggagggttc gagaaggggg ggcacccccc ttcggcgtgc
     1621 gcggtcacgc gcacagggcg cagccctggt taaaaacaag gtttataaat attggtttaa
     1681 aagcaggtta aaagacaggt tagcggtggc cgaaaaacgg gcggaaaccc ttgcaaatgc
     1741 tggattttct gcctgtggac agcccctcaa atgtcaatag gtgcgcccct catctgtcag
     1801 cactctgccc ctcaagtgtc aaggatcgcg cccctcatct gtcagtagtc gcgcccctca
     1861 agtgtcaata ccgcagggca cttatcccca ggcttgtcca catcatctgt gggaaactcg
     1921 cgtaaaatca ggcgttttcg ccgatttgcg aggctggcca gctccacgtc gccggccgaa
     1981 atcgagcctg cccctcatct gtcaacgccg cgccgggtga gtcggcccct caagtgtcaa
     2041 cgtccgcccc tcatctgtca gtgagggcca agttttccgc gaggtatcca caacgccggc
     2101 ggccgcggtg tctcgcacac ggcttcgacg gcgtttctgg cgcgtttgca gggccataga
     2161 cggccgccag cccagcggcg agggcaacca gcccggtgag cgtcgcaaag gccgaggcac
     2221 gaacccagtg gacataagcc tgttcggttc gtaagctgta atgcaagtag cgtatgcgct
     2281 cacgcaactg gtccagaacc ttgaccgaac gcagcggtgg taacggcgca gtggcggttt
     2341 tcatggcttg ttatgactgt ttttttgggg tacagtctat gcctcgggca tccaagcagc
     2401 aagcgcgtta cgccgtgggt cgatgtttga tgttatggag cagcaacgat gttacgcagc
     2461 agggcagtcg ccctaaaaca aagttaaaca tcatggggga agcggtgatc gccgaagtat
     2521 cgactcaact atcagaggta gttggcgtca tcgagcgcca tctcgaaccg acgttgctgg
     2581 ccgtacattt gtacggctcc gcagtggatg gcggcctgaa gccacacagc gatattgatt
     2641 tgctggttac ggtgaccgta aggcttgatg aaacaacgcg gcgagctttg atcaacgacc
     2701 ttttggaaac ttcggcttcc cctggagaga gcgagattct ccgcgctgta gaagtcacca
     2761 ttgttgtgca cgacgacatc attccgtggc gttatccagc taagcgcgaa ctgcaatttg
     2821 gagaatggca gcgcaatgac attcttgcag gtatcttcga gccagccacg atcgacattg
     2881 atctggctat cttgctgaca aaagcaagag aacatagcgt tgccttggta ggtccagcgg
     2941 cggaggaact ctttgatccg gttcctgaac aggatctatt tgaggcgcta aatgaaacct
     3001 taacgctatg gaactcgccg cccgactggg ctggcgatga gcgaaatgta gtgcttacgt
     3061 tgtcccgcat ttggtacagc gcagtaaccg gcaaaatcgc gccgaaggat gtcgctgccg
     3121 actgggcaat ggagcgcctg ccggcccagt atcagcccgt catacttgaa gctagacagg
     3181 cttatcttgg acaagaagaa gatcgcttgg cctcgcgcgc agatcagttg gaagaatttg
     3241 tccattacgt gaaaggcgag atcaccaagg tagtcggcaa ataatgtcta gctagaaatt
     3301 cgttcaagcc gacgccgctt cgcggcgcgg cttaactcaa gcgttagatg cactaagcac
     3361 ataattgctc acagccaaac tatcaggtca agtctgcttt tattattttt aagcgtgcat
     3421 aataagccct acacaaattg ggagatatat catgctgtca gaccaagttt actcatatat
     3481 actttagatt gatttaaaac ttcattttta atttaaaagg atctaggtga agatcctttt
     3541 tgataatctc atgaccaaaa tcccttaacg tgagttttcg ttccactgag cgtcagaccc
     3601 cgtagaaaag atcaaaggat cttcttgaga tccttttttt ctgcgcgtaa tctgctgctt
     3661 gcaaacaaaa aaaccaccgc taccagcggt ggtttgtttg ccggatcaag agctaccaac
     3721 tctttttccg aaggtaactg gcttcagcag agcgcagata ccaaatactg ttcttctagt
     3781 gtagccgtag ttaggccacc acttcaagaa ctctgtagca ccgcctacat acctcgctct
     3841 gctaatcctg ttaccagtgg ctgctgccag tggcgataag tcgtgtctta ccgggttgga
     3901 ctcaagacga tagttaccgg ataaggcgca gcggtcgggc tgaacggggg gttcgtgcac
     3961 acagcccagc ttggagcgaa cgacctacac cgaactgaga tacctacagc gtgagctatg
     4021 agaaagcgcc acgcttcccg aagggagaaa ggcggacagg tatccggtaa gcggcagggt
     4081 cggaacagga gagcgcacga gggagcttcc agggggaaac gcctggtatc tttatagtcc
     4141 tgtcgggttt cgccacctct gacttgagcg tcgatttttg tgatgctcgt caggggggcg
     4201 gagcctatgg aaaaacgcca gcaacgcggc ctttttacgg ttcctgcact ctgtggtctc
     4261 acagattgtc ttccagtggt atgggcagct ggcacgacag gtttcccgac tggaaagcgg
     4321 gcagtgagcg caacgcaatt aatgtgagtt agctcactca ttaggcaccc caggctttac
     4381 actttatgct tccggctcgt atgttgtgtg gaattgtgag cggataacaa tttcacacag
     4441 gaaacagcta tgaccatgat tacgccaagc ttgcatgcct gcaggtcgac tctagaggat
     4501 ccccgggtac cgagctcgaa ttcactggcc gtcgttttac aacgtcgtga ctgggaaaac
     4561 cctggcgtta cccaacttaa tcgccttgca gcacatcccc ctttcgccag ctggcgtaat
     4621 agcgaagagg cccgcaccga tcgcccttcc caacagttgc gcagcctgaa tggcgaatgg
     4681 cgcctgatgc ggtattttct ccttacgcat ctgtgcggta tttcacaccg catatggtgc
     4741 actctcagta caatctgctc tgatgccgca tagtcgcgtg gatccggctt actaaaagcc
     4801 agataacagt atgcgtattt gcgcgctgat ttttgcggta taagaatata tactgatatg
     4861 tatacccgaa gtatgtcaaa aagaggtgtg ctatgaagca gcgtattaca gtgacagttg
     4921 acagcgacag ctatcagttg ctcaaggcat atatgatgtc aatatctccg gtctggtaag
     4981 cacaaccatg cagaatgaag cccgtcgtct gcgtgccgaa cgctggaaag cggaaaatca
     5041 ggaagggatg gctgaggtcg cccggtttat tgaaatgaac ggctcttttg ctgacgagaa
     5101 cagggactgg tgaaatgcag tttaaggttt acacctataa aagagagagc cgttatcgtc
     5161 tgtttgtgga tgtacagagt gatattattg acacgcccgg gcgacggatg gtgatccccc
     5221 tggccagtgc acgtctgctg tcagataaag tctcccgtga actttacccg gtggtgcata
     5281 tcggggatga aagctggcgc atgatgacca ccgatatggc cagtgtgcct gtctccgtta
     5341 tcggggaaga agtggctgat ctcagccacc gcgaaaatga catcaaaaac gccattaacc
     5401 tgatgttctg gggaatataa ttaagccagc cccgacaccc gccaacaccc gctgacgcgc
     5461 cctgacgggc ttgtctgctc ccggaatccg cttacagaca agctgtgacc cactcaagtg
     5521 gaagacaagg gacacgaa
//
