# Supplementary material for: In- & Out-Cloning: Plasmid toolboxes for scarless transcription unit and modular Golden Gate acceptor plasmid assembly
Source: bioRxiv preprint, doi:10.1101/2024.06.22.600171, version 1 (2024-06-22)
Supplement: Supporting Data S2 [file 600171_file04.zip › pMA_LM_plasmids_PMID_27306697/pMA65.gbk]

LOCUS       pMA65        5538 bp DNA     circular SYN 05-DEC-2014
DEFINITION  .
ACCESSION   .
VERSION     .
KEYWORDS    .
SOURCE      synthetic DNA construct
  ORGANISM  synthetic DNA construct
REFERENCE   1  (bases 1 to 5538)
  AUTHORS   .
  TITLE     Direct Submission
  JOURNAL   Exported Aug 21, 2023 from SnapGene 6.2.0
            https://www.snapgene.com
COMMENT     This file is created by Vector NTI
            http://www.invitrogen.com/
FEATURES             Location/Qualifiers
     source          1..5538
                     /mol_type="other DNA"
                     /organism="synthetic DNA construct"
     rep_origin      complement(1579..2196)
                     /direction=LEFT
                     /standard_name="oriV"
                     /label=oriV
                     /note="shows similarity to GenBank Accession Number M20134"
                     /note="color: #ff9966"
     CDS             2274..3281
                     /codon_start=1
                     /label=spec orf?
                     /note="color: #ff9966"
                     /translation="MRSRNWSRTLTERSGGNGAVAVFMACYDCFFGVQSMPRASKQQAR
                     YAVGRCLMLWSSNDVTQQGSRPKTKLNIMGEAVIAEVSTQLSEVVGVIERHLEPTLLAV
                     HLYGSAVDGGLKPHSDIDLLVTVTVRLDETTRRALINDLLETSASPGESEILRAVEVTI
                     VVHDDIIPWRYPAKRELQFGEWQRNDILAGIFEPATIDIDLAILLTKAREHSVALVGPA
                     AEELFDPVPEQDLFEALNETLTLWNSPPDWAGDERNVVLTLSRIWYSAVTGKIAPKDVA
                     ADWAMERLPAQYQPVILEARQAYLGQEEDRLASRADQLEEFVHYVKGEITKVVGK"
     misc_feature    3614..4228
                     /label=rep - pMB1
                     /note="color: #66cc99; direction: RIGHT"
     variation       3772
                     /label=C to T
                     /note="color: #3366cc"
     rep_origin      4213
                     /label=ORI
                     /note="RNaseH cleavage point"
                     /note="color: #3366cc"
     promoter        4320..4443
                     /label=P lac prom
                     /note="color: #800000; direction: RIGHT"
     promoter        4412
                     /label=P
                     /label=P(LAC)
                     /note="lac promoter"
                     /note="color: #800000; direction: RIGHT"
     CDS             4450..4773
                     /codon_start=1
                     /gene="lacZ fragment"
                     /product="LacZ-alpha fragment of beta-galactosidase"
                     /label=lacZ-alpha
                     /note="color: #993366"
                     /translation="MTMITPSLHACRSTLEDPRVPSSNSLAVVLQRRDWENPGVTQLNR
                     LAAHPPFASWRNSEEARTDRPSQQLRSLNGEWRLMRYFLLTHLCGISHRIWCTLSTICS
                     DAA"
     misc_feature    4774..5420
                     /label=ccdB Kassette aus pDONR201
                     /note="color: #ffff99"
     misc_feature    5115..5420
                     /label=ccdB
                     /note="color: #993366; direction: RIGHT"
ORIGIN
        1 gtggccgggc tgctgaaccc ccagccggaa ctgaccccac aaggccctag cgtttgcaat
       61 gcaccaggtc atcattgacc caggcgtgtt ccaccaggcc gctgcctcgc aactcttcgc
      121 aggcttcgcc gacctgctcg cgccacttct tcacgcgggt ggaatccgat ccgcacatga
      181 ggcggaaggt ttccagcttg agcgggtacg gctcccggtg cgagctgaaa tagtcgaaca
      241 tccgtcgggc cgtcggcgac agcttgcggt acttctccca tatgaatttc gtgtagtggt
      301 cgccagcaaa cagcacgacg atttcctcgt cgatcaggac ctggcaacgg gacgttttct
      361 tgccacggtc caggacgcgg aagcggtgca gcagcgacac cgattccagg tgcccaacgc
      421 ggtcggacgt gaagcccatc gccgtcgcct gtaggcgcga caggcattcc tcggccttcg
      481 tgtaataccg gccattgatc gaccagccca ggtcctggca aagctcgtag aacgtgaagg
      541 tgatcggctc gccgataggg gtgcgcttcg cgtactccaa cacctgctgc cacaccagtt
      601 cgtcatcgtc ggcccgcagc tcgacgccgg tgtaggtgat cttcacgtcc ttgttgacgt
      661 ggaaaatgac cttgttttgc agcgcctcgc gcgggatttt cttgttgcgc gtggtgaaca
      721 gggcagagcg ggccgtgtcg tttggcatcg ctcgcatcgt gtccggccac ggcgcaatat
      781 cgaacaagga aagctgcatt tccttgatct gctgcttcgt gtgtttcagc aacgcggcct
      841 gcttggcctc gctgacctgt tttgccaggt cctcgccggc ggtttttcgc ttcttggtcg
      901 tcatagttcc tcgcgtgtcg atggtcatcg acttcgccaa acctgccgcc tcctgttcaa
      961 gacgacgcga acgctccacg gcggccgatg gcgcgggcag ggcaggggga gccagttgca
     1021 cgctgtcgcg ctcgatcttg gccgtagctt gctggaccat cgagccgacg gactggaagg
     1081 tttcgcgggg cgcacgcatg acggtgcggc ttgcgatggt ttcggcatcc tcggcggaaa
     1141 accccgcgtc gatcagttct tgcctgtatg ccttccggtc aaacgtccga ttcattcacc
     1201 ctccttgcgg gattgccccg actcacgccg gggcaatgtg cccttattcc tgatttgacc
     1261 cgcctggtgc cttggtgtcc agataatcca ccttatcggc aatgaagtcg gtcccgtaga
     1321 ccgtctggcc gtccttctcg tacttggtat tccgaatctt gccctgcacg aataccagcg
     1381 accccttgcc caaatacttg ccgtgggcct cggcctgaga gccaaaacac ttgatgcgga
     1441 agaagtcggt gcgctcctgc ttgtcgccgg catcgttgcg ccacatctag gcaacgccag
     1501 cgctgccatt tttggggtga ggccgttcgc ggccgagggg cgcagcccct ggggggatgg
     1561 gaggcccgcg ttagcgggcc gggagggttc gagaaggggg ggcacccccc ttcggcgtgc
     1621 gcggtcacgc gcacagggcg cagccctggt taaaaacaag gtttataaat attggtttaa
     1681 aagcaggtta aaagacaggt tagcggtggc cgaaaaacgg gcggaaaccc ttgcaaatgc
     1741 tggattttct gcctgtggac agcccctcaa atgtcaatag gtgcgcccct catctgtcag
     1801 cactctgccc ctcaagtgtc aaggatcgcg cccctcatct gtcagtagtc gcgcccctca
     1861 agtgtcaata ccgcagggca cttatcccca ggcttgtcca catcatctgt gggaaactcg
     1921 cgtaaaatca ggcgttttcg ccgatttgcg aggctggcca gctccacgtc gccggccgaa
     1981 atcgagcctg cccctcatct gtcaacgccg cgccgggtga gtcggcccct caagtgtcaa
     2041 cgtccgcccc tcatctgtca gtgagggcca agttttccgc gaggtatcca caacgccggc
     2101 ggccgcggtg tctcgcacac ggcttcgacg gcgtttctgg cgcgtttgca gggccataga
     2161 cggccgccag cccagcggcg agggcaacca gcccggtgag cgtcgcaaag gccgaggcac
     2221 gaacccagtg gacataagcc tgttcggttc gtaagctgta atgcaagtag cgtatgcgct
     2281 cacgcaactg gtccagaacc ttgaccgaac gcagcggtgg taacggcgca gtggcggttt
     2341 tcatggcttg ttatgactgt ttttttgggg tacagtctat gcctcgggca tccaagcagc
     2401 aagcgcgtta cgccgtgggt cgatgtttga tgttatggag cagcaacgat gttacgcagc
     2461 agggcagtcg ccctaaaaca aagttaaaca tcatggggga agcggtgatc gccgaagtat
     2521 cgactcaact atcagaggta gttggcgtca tcgagcgcca tctcgaaccg acgttgctgg
     2581 ccgtacattt gtacggctcc gcagtggatg gcggcctgaa gccacacagc gatattgatt
     2641 tgctggttac ggtgaccgta aggcttgatg aaacaacgcg gcgagctttg atcaacgacc
     2701 ttttggaaac ttcggcttcc cctggagaga gcgagattct ccgcgctgta gaagtcacca
     2761 ttgttgtgca cgacgacatc attccgtggc gttatccagc taagcgcgaa ctgcaatttg
     2821 gagaatggca gcgcaatgac attcttgcag gtatcttcga gccagccacg atcgacattg
     2881 atctggctat cttgctgaca aaagcaagag aacatagcgt tgccttggta ggtccagcgg
     2941 cggaggaact ctttgatccg gttcctgaac aggatctatt tgaggcgcta aatgaaacct
     3001 taacgctatg gaactcgccg cccgactggg ctggcgatga gcgaaatgta gtgcttacgt
     3061 tgtcccgcat ttggtacagc gcagtaaccg gcaaaatcgc gccgaaggat gtcgctgccg
     3121 actgggcaat ggagcgcctg ccggcccagt atcagcccgt catacttgaa gctagacagg
     3181 cttatcttgg acaagaagaa gatcgcttgg cctcgcgcgc agatcagttg gaagaatttg
     3241 tccattacgt gaaaggcgag atcaccaagg tagtcggcaa ataatgtcta gctagaaatt
     3301 cgttcaagcc gacgccgctt cgcggcgcgg cttaactcaa gcgttagatg cactaagcac
     3361 ataattgctc acagccaaac tatcaggtca agtctgcttt tattattttt aagcgtgcat
     3421 aataagccct acacaaattg ggagatatat catgctgtca gaccaagttt actcatatat
     3481 actttagatt gatttaaaac ttcattttta atttaaaagg atctaggtga agatcctttt
     3541 tgataatctc atgaccaaaa tcccttaacg tgagttttcg ttccactgag cgtcagaccc
     3601 cgtagaaaag atcaaaggat cttcttgaga tccttttttt ctgcgcgtaa tctgctgctt
     3661 gcaaacaaaa aaaccaccgc taccagcggt ggtttgtttg ccggatcaag agctaccaac
     3721 tctttttccg aaggtaactg gcttcagcag agcgcagata ccaaatactg ttcttctagt
     3781 gtagccgtag ttaggccacc acttcaagaa ctctgtagca ccgcctacat acctcgctct
     3841 gctaatcctg ttaccagtgg ctgctgccag tggcgataag tcgtgtctta ccgggttgga
     3901 ctcaagacga tagttaccgg ataaggcgca gcggtcgggc tgaacggggg gttcgtgcac
     3961 acagcccagc ttggagcgaa cgacctacac cgaactgaga tacctacagc gtgagctatg
     4021 agaaagcgcc acgcttcccg aagggagaaa ggcggacagg tatccggtaa gcggcagggt
     4081 cggaacagga gagcgcacga gggagcttcc agggggaaac gcctggtatc tttatagtcc
     4141 tgtcgggttt cgccacctct gacttgagcg tcgatttttg tgatgctcgt caggggggcg
     4201 gagcctatgg aaaaacgcca gcaacgcggc ctttttacgg ttcctgcact ctgtggtctc
     4261 atgtgttgtc ttccagtggt atgggcagct ggcacgacag gtttcccgac tggaaagcgg
     4321 gcagtgagcg caacgcaatt aatgtgagtt agctcactca ttaggcaccc caggctttac
     4381 actttatgct tccggctcgt atgttgtgtg gaattgtgag cggataacaa tttcacacag
     4441 gaaacagcta tgaccatgat tacgccaagc ttgcatgcct gcaggtcgac tctagaggat
     4501 ccccgggtac cgagctcgaa ttcactggcc gtcgttttac aacgtcgtga ctgggaaaac
     4561 cctggcgtta cccaacttaa tcgccttgca gcacatcccc ctttcgccag ctggcgtaat
     4621 agcgaagagg cccgcaccga tcgcccttcc caacagttgc gcagcctgaa tggcgaatgg
     4681 cgcctgatgc ggtattttct ccttacgcat ctgtgcggta tttcacaccg catatggtgc
     4741 actctcagta caatctgctc tgatgccgca tagtcgcgtg gatccggctt actaaaagcc
     4801 agataacagt atgcgtattt gcgcgctgat ttttgcggta taagaatata tactgatatg
     4861 tatacccgaa gtatgtcaaa aagaggtgtg ctatgaagca gcgtattaca gtgacagttg
     4921 acagcgacag ctatcagttg ctcaaggcat atatgatgtc aatatctccg gtctggtaag
     4981 cacaaccatg cagaatgaag cccgtcgtct gcgtgccgaa cgctggaaag cggaaaatca
     5041 ggaagggatg gctgaggtcg cccggtttat tgaaatgaac ggctcttttg ctgacgagaa
     5101 cagggactgg tgaaatgcag tttaaggttt acacctataa aagagagagc cgttatcgtc
     5161 tgtttgtgga tgtacagagt gatattattg acacgcccgg gcgacggatg gtgatccccc
     5221 tggccagtgc acgtctgctg tcagataaag tctcccgtga actttacccg gtggtgcata
     5281 tcggggatga aagctggcgc atgatgacca ccgatatggc cagtgtgcct gtctccgtta
     5341 tcggggaaga agtggctgat ctcagccacc gcgaaaatga catcaaaaac gccattaacc
     5401 tgatgttctg gggaatataa ttaagccagc cccgacaccc gccaacaccc gctgacgcgc
     5461 cctgacgggc ttgtctgctc ccggcatccg cttacagaca agctgtgacc cactcaagtg
     5521 gaagacaagg gacacgaa
//
