# Supplementary material for: In- & Out-Cloning: Plasmid toolboxes for scarless transcription unit and modular Golden Gate acceptor plasmid assembly
Source: bioRxiv preprint, doi:10.1101/2024.06.22.600171, version 1 (2024-06-22)
Supplement: Supporting Data S2 [file 600171_file04.zip › pMA_LM_plasmids_PMID_27306697/pMA66.gbk]

LOCUS       pMA66        5538 bp DNA     circular SYN 05-DEC-2014
DEFINITION  .
ACCESSION   .
VERSION     .
KEYWORDS    .
SOURCE      synthetic DNA construct
  ORGANISM  synthetic DNA construct
REFERENCE   1  (bases 1 to 5538)
  AUTHORS   .
  TITLE     Direct Submission
  JOURNAL   Exported Aug 21, 2023 from SnapGene 6.2.0
            https://www.snapgene.com
COMMENT     This file is created by Vector NTI
            http://www.invitrogen.com/
FEATURES             Location/Qualifiers
     source          1..5538
                     /mol_type="other DNA"
                     /organism="synthetic DNA construct"
     rep_origin      complement(1579..2196)
                     /direction=LEFT
                     /standard_name="oriV"
                     /label=oriV
                     /note="shows similarity to GenBank Accession Number M20134"
                     /note="color: #ff9966"
     CDS             2274..3281
                     /codon_start=1
                     /label=spec orf?
                     /note="color: #ff9966"
                     /translation="MRSRNWSRTLTERSGGNGAVAVFMACYDCFFGVQSMPRASKQQAR
                     YAVGRCLMLWSSNDVTQQGSRPKTKLNIMGEAVIAEVSTQLSEVVGVIERHLEPTLLAV
                     HLYGSAVDGGLKPHSDIDLLVTVTVRLDETTRRALINDLLETSASPGESEILRAVEVTI
                     VVHDDIIPWRYPAKRELQFGEWQRNDILAGIFEPATIDIDLAILLTKAREHSVALVGPA
                     AEELFDPVPEQDLFEALNETLTLWNSPPDWAGDERNVVLTLSRIWYSAVTGKIAPKDVA
                     ADWAMERLPAQYQPVILEARQAYLGQEEDRLASRADQLEEFVHYVKGEITKVVGK"
     misc_feature    3614..4228
                     /label=rep - pMB1
                     /note="color: #66cc99; direction: RIGHT"
     variation       3772
                     /label=C to T
                     /note="color: #3366cc"
     rep_origin      4213
                     /label=ORI
                     /note="RNaseH cleavage point"
                     /note="color: #3366cc"
     promoter        4320..4443
                     /label=P lac prom
                     /note="color: #800000; direction: RIGHT"
     promoter        4412
                     /label=P
                     /label=P(LAC)
                     /note="lac promoter"
                     /note="color: #800000; direction: RIGHT"
     CDS             4450..4773
                     /codon_start=1
                     /gene="lacZ fragment"
                     /product="LacZ-alpha fragment of beta-galactosidase"
                     /label=lacZ-alpha
                     /note="color: #993366"
                     /translation="MTMITPSLHACRSTLEDPRVPSSNSLAVVLQRRDWENPGVTQLNR
                     LAAHPPFASWRNSEEARTDRPSQQLRSLNGEWRLMRYFLLTHLCGISHRIWCTLSTICS
                     DAA"
     misc_feature    4774..5420
                     /label=ccdB Kassette aus pDONR201
                     /note="color: #ffff99"
     misc_feature    5115..5420
                     /label=ccdB
                     /note="color: #993366; direction: RIGHT"
ORIGIN
        1 gtggccgggc tgctgaaccc ccagccggaa ctgaccccac aaggccctag cgtttgcaat
       61 gcaccaggtc atcattgacc caggcgtgtt ccaccaggcc gctgcctcgc aactcttcgc
      121 aggcttcgcc gacctgctcg cgccacttct tcacgcgggt ggaatccgat ccgcacatga
      181 ggcggaaggt ttccagcttg agcgggtacg gctcccggtg cgagctgaaa tagtcgaaca
      241 tccgtcgggc cgtcggcgac agcttgcggt acttctccca tatgaatttc gtgtagtggt
      301 cgccagcaaa cagcacgacg atttcctcgt cgatcaggac ctggcaacgg gacgttttct
      361 tgccacggtc caggacgcgg aagcggtgca gcagcgacac cgattccagg tgcccaacgc
      421 ggtcggacgt gaagcccatc gccgtcgcct gtaggcgcga caggcattcc tcggccttcg
      481 tgtaataccg gccattgatc gaccagccca ggtcctggca aagctcgtag aacgtgaagg
      541 tgatcggctc gccgataggg gtgcgcttcg cgtactccaa cacctgctgc cacaccagtt
      601 cgtcatcgtc ggcccgcagc tcgacgccgg tgtaggtgat cttcacgtcc ttgttgacgt
      661 ggaaaatgac cttgttttgc agcgcctcgc gcgggatttt cttgttgcgc gtggtgaaca
      721 gggcagagcg ggccgtgtcg tttggcatcg ctcgcatcgt gtccggccac ggcgcaatat
      781 cgaacaagga aagctgcatt tccttgatct gctgcttcgt gtgtttcagc aacgcggcct
      841 gcttggcctc gctgacctgt tttgccaggt cctcgccggc ggtttttcgc ttcttggtcg
      901 tcatagttcc tcgcgtgtcg atggtcatcg acttcgccaa acctgccgcc tcctgttcaa
      961 gacgacgcga acgctccacg gcggccgatg gcgcgggcag ggcaggggga gccagttgca
     1021 cgctgtcgcg ctcgatcttg gccgtagctt gctggaccat cgagccgacg gactggaagg
     1081 tttcgcgggg cgcacgcatg acggtgcggc ttgcgatggt ttcggcatcc tcggcggaaa
     1141 accccgcgtc gatcagttct tgcctgtatg ccttccggtc aaacgtccga ttcattcacc
     1201 ctccttgcgg gattgccccg actcacgccg gggcaatgtg cccttattcc tgatttgacc
     1261 cgcctggtgc cttggtgtcc agataatcca ccttatcggc aatgaagtcg gtcccgtaga
     1321 ccgtctggcc gtccttctcg tacttggtat tccgaatctt gccctgcacg aataccagcg
     1381 accccttgcc caaatacttg ccgtgggcct cggcctgaga gccaaaacac ttgatgcgga
     1441 agaagtcggt gcgctcctgc ttgtcgccgg catcgttgcg ccacatctag gcaacgccag
     1501 cgctgccatt tttggggtga ggccgttcgc ggccgagggg cgcagcccct ggggggatgg
     1561 gaggcccgcg ttagcgggcc gggagggttc gagaaggggg ggcacccccc ttcggcgtgc
     1621 gcggtcacgc gcacagggcg cagccctggt taaaaacaag gtttataaat attggtttaa
     1681 aagcaggtta aaagacaggt tagcggtggc cgaaaaacgg gcggaaaccc ttgcaaatgc
     1741 tggattttct gcctgtggac agcccctcaa atgtcaatag gtgcgcccct catctgtcag
     1801 cactctgccc ctcaagtgtc aaggatcgcg cccctcatct gtcagtagtc gcgcccctca
     1861 agtgtcaata ccgcagggca cttatcccca ggcttgtcca catcatctgt gggaaactcg
     1921 cgtaaaatca ggcgttttcg ccgatttgcg aggctggcca gctccacgtc gccggccgaa
     1981 atcgagcctg cccctcatct gtcaacgccg cgccgggtga gtcggcccct caagtgtcaa
     2041 cgtccgcccc tcatctgtca gtgagggcca agttttccgc gaggtatcca caacgccggc
     2101 ggccgcggtg tctcgcacac ggcttcgacg gcgtttctgg cgcgtttgca gggccataga
     2161 cggccgccag cccagcggcg agggcaacca gcccggtgag cgtcgcaaag gccgaggcac
     2221 gaacccagtg gacataagcc tgttcggttc gtaagctgta atgcaagtag cgtatgcgct
     2281 cacgcaactg gtccagaacc ttgaccgaac gcagcggtgg taacggcgca gtggcggttt
     2341 tcatggcttg ttatgactgt ttttttgggg tacagtctat gcctcgggca tccaagcagc
     2401 aagcgcgtta cgccgtgggt cgatgtttga tgttatggag cagcaacgat gttacgcagc
     2461 agggcagtcg ccctaaaaca aagttaaaca tcatggggga agcggtgatc gccgaagtat
     2521 cgactcaact atcagaggta gttggcgtca tcgagcgcca tctcgaaccg acgttgctgg
     2581 ccgtacattt gtacggctcc gcagtggatg gcggcctgaa gccacacagc gatattgatt
     2641 tgctggttac ggtgaccgta aggcttgatg aaacaacgcg gcgagctttg atcaacgacc
     2701 ttttggaaac ttcggcttcc cctggagaga gcgagattct ccgcgctgta gaagtcacca
     2761 ttgttgtgca cgacgacatc attccgtggc gttatccagc taagcgcgaa ctgcaatttg
     2821 gagaatggca gcgcaatgac attcttgcag gtatcttcga gccagccacg atcgacattg
     2881 atctggctat cttgctgaca aaagcaagag aacatagcgt tgccttggta ggtccagcgg
     2941 cggaggaact ctttgatccg gttcctgaac aggatctatt tgaggcgcta aatgaaacct
     3001 taacgctatg gaactcgccg cccgactggg ctggcgatga gcgaaatgta gtgcttacgt
     3061 tgtcccgcat ttggtacagc gcagtaaccg gcaaaatcgc gccgaaggat gtcgctgccg
     3121 actgggcaat ggagcgcctg ccggcccagt atcagcccgt catacttgaa gctagacagg
     3181 cttatcttgg acaagaagaa gatcgcttgg cctcgcgcgc agatcagttg gaagaatttg
     3241 tccattacgt gaaaggcgag atcaccaagg tagtcggcaa ataatgtcta gctagaaatt
     3301 cgttcaagcc gacgccgctt cgcggcgcgg cttaactcaa gcgttagatg cactaagcac
     3361 ataattgctc acagccaaac tatcaggtca agtctgcttt tattattttt aagcgtgcat
     3421 aataagccct acacaaattg ggagatatat catgctgtca gaccaagttt actcatatat
     3481 actttagatt gatttaaaac ttcattttta atttaaaagg atctaggtga agatcctttt
     3541 tgataatctc atgaccaaaa tcccttaacg tgagttttcg ttccactgag cgtcagaccc
     3601 cgtagaaaag atcaaaggat cttcttgaga tccttttttt ctgcgcgtaa tctgctgctt
     3661 gcaaacaaaa aaaccaccgc taccagcggt ggtttgtttg ccggatcaag agctaccaac
     3721 tctttttccg aaggtaactg gcttcagcag agcgcagata ccaaatactg ttcttctagt
     3781 gtagccgtag ttaggccacc acttcaagaa ctctgtagca ccgcctacat acctcgctct
     3841 gctaatcctg ttaccagtgg ctgctgccag tggcgataag tcgtgtctta ccgggttgga
     3901 ctcaagacga tagttaccgg ataaggcgca gcggtcgggc tgaacggggg gttcgtgcac
     3961 acagcccagc ttggagcgaa cgacctacac cgaactgaga tacctacagc gtgagctatg
     4021 agaaagcgcc acgcttcccg aagggagaaa ggcggacagg tatccggtaa gcggcagggt
     4081 cggaacagga gagcgcacga gggagcttcc agggggaaac gcctggtatc tttatagtcc
     4141 tgtcgggttt cgccacctct gacttgagcg tcgatttttg tgatgctcgt caggggggcg
     4201 gagcctatgg aaaaacgcca gcaacgcggc ctttttacgg ttcctgcact ctgtggtctc
     4261 agagcttgtc ttccagtggt atgggcagct ggcacgacag gtttcccgac tggaaagcgg
     4321 gcagtgagcg caacgcaatt aatgtgagtt agctcactca ttaggcaccc caggctttac
     4381 actttatgct tccggctcgt atgttgtgtg gaattgtgag cggataacaa tttcacacag
     4441 gaaacagcta tgaccatgat tacgccaagc ttgcatgcct gcaggtcgac tctagaggat
     4501 ccccgggtac cgagctcgaa ttcactggcc gtcgttttac aacgtcgtga ctgggaaaac
     4561 cctggcgtta cccaacttaa tcgccttgca gcacatcccc ctttcgccag ctggcgtaat
     4621 agcgaagagg cccgcaccga tcgcccttcc caacagttgc gcagcctgaa tggcgaatgg
     4681 cgcctgatgc ggtattttct ccttacgcat ctgtgcggta tttcacaccg catatggtgc
     4741 actctcagta caatctgctc tgatgccgca tagtcgcgtg gatccggctt actaaaagcc
     4801 agataacagt atgcgtattt gcgcgctgat ttttgcggta taagaatata tactgatatg
     4861 tatacccgaa gtatgtcaaa aagaggtgtg ctatgaagca gcgtattaca gtgacagttg
     4921 acagcgacag ctatcagttg ctcaaggcat atatgatgtc aatatctccg gtctggtaag
     4981 cacaaccatg cagaatgaag cccgtcgtct gcgtgccgaa cgctggaaag cggaaaatca
     5041 ggaagggatg gctgaggtcg cccggtttat tgaaatgaac ggctcttttg ctgacgagaa
     5101 cagggactgg tgaaatgcag tttaaggttt acacctataa aagagagagc cgttatcgtc
     5161 tgtttgtgga tgtacagagt gatattattg acacgcccgg gcgacggatg gtgatccccc
     5221 tggccagtgc acgtctgctg tcagataaag tctcccgtga actttacccg gtggtgcata
     5281 tcggggatga aagctggcgc atgatgacca ccgatatggc cagtgtgcct gtctccgtta
     5341 tcggggaaga agtggctgat ctcagccacc gcgaaaatga catcaaaaac gccattaacc
     5401 tgatgttctg gggaatataa ttaagccagc cccgacaccc gccaacaccc gctgacgcgc
     5461 cctgacgggc ttgtctgctc ccggcatccg cttacagaca agctgtgacc cactcaagtg
     5521 gaagacaagg gacacgaa
//
