# Supplementary material for: In- & Out-Cloning: Plasmid toolboxes for scarless transcription unit and modular Golden Gate acceptor plasmid assembly
Source: bioRxiv preprint, doi:10.1101/2024.06.22.600171, version 1 (2024-06-22)
Supplement: Supporting Data S2 [file 600171_file04.zip › pMA_LP_plasmids_PMID_27306697/pMA67.gbk]

LOCUS       pMA67        5200 bp DNA     circular SYN 05-DEC-2014
DEFINITION  .
ACCESSION   .
VERSION     .
KEYWORDS    .
SOURCE      synthetic DNA construct
  ORGANISM  synthetic DNA construct
REFERENCE   1  (bases 1 to 5200)
  AUTHORS   .
  TITLE     Direct Submission
  JOURNAL   Exported Aug 21, 2023 from SnapGene 6.2.0
            https://www.snapgene.com
COMMENT     This file is created by Vector NTI
            http://www.invitrogen.com/
FEATURES             Location/Qualifiers
     source          1..5200
                     /mol_type="other DNA"
                     /organism="synthetic DNA construct"
     rep_origin      complement(1579..2196)
                     /direction=LEFT
                     /standard_name="oriV"
                     /label=oriV
                     /note="shows similarity to GenBank Accession Number M20134"
                     /note="color: #ff9966"
     CDS             2324..3115
                     /codon_start=1
                     /label=NPTII
                     /note="color: #ff9966"
                     /translation="MAKMRISPELKKLIEKYRCVKDTEGMSPAKVYKLVGENENLYLKM
                     TDSRYKGTTYDVEREKDMMLWLEGKLPVPKVLHFERHDGWSNLLMSEADGVLCSEEYED
                     EQSPEKIIELYAECIRLFHSIDISDCPYTNSLDSRLAELDYLLNNDLADVDCENWEEDT
                     PFKDPRELYDFLKTEKPEEELVFSHGDLGDSNIFVKDGKVSGFIDLGRSGRADKWYDIA
                     FCVRSLREDIGEEQYVELFFDLLGIKPDWEKIKYYILLDELF"
     variation       2806
                     /label=A to G
                     /note="color: #3366cc"
     variation       3005
                     /label=A to C, I to L
                     /note="color: #3366cc"
     misc_feature    3278..3892
                     /label=rep - pMB1
                     /note="color: #66cc99; direction: RIGHT"
     variation       3436
                     /label=C to T
                     /note="color: #3366cc"
     rep_origin      3877
                     /label=ORI
                     /note="RNaseH cleavage point"
                     /note="color: #3366cc"
     promoter        3983..4106
                     /label=P lac prom
                     /note="color: #800000; direction: RIGHT"
     promoter        4075
                     /label=P
                     /label=P(LAC)
                     /note="lac promoter"
                     /note="color: #800000; direction: RIGHT"
     CDS             4113..4436
                     /codon_start=1
                     /gene="lacZ fragment"
                     /product="LacZ-alpha fragment of beta-galactosidase"
                     /label=lacZ-alpha
                     /note="color: #993366"
                     /translation="MTMITPSLHACRSTLEDPRVPSSNSLAVVLQRRDWENPGVTQLNR
                     LAAHPPFASWRNSEEARTDRPSQQLRSLNGEWRLMRYFLLTHLCGISHRIWCTLSTICS
                     DAA"
     misc_feature    4437..5083
                     /label=ccdB Kassette aus pDONR201
                     /note="color: #ffff99"
     misc_feature    4778..5083
                     /label=ccdB
                     /note="color: #993366; direction: RIGHT"
ORIGIN
        1 gtggccgggc tgctgaaccc ccagccggaa ctgaccccac aaggccctag cgtttgcaat
       61 gcaccaggtc atcattgacc caggcgtgtt ccaccaggcc gctgcctcgc aactcttcgc
      121 aggcttcgcc gacctgctcg cgccacttct tcacgcgggt ggaatccgat ccgcacatga
      181 ggcggaaggt ttccagcttg agcgggtacg gctcccggtg cgagctgaaa tagtcgaaca
      241 tccgtcgggc cgtcggcgac agcttgcggt acttctccca tatgaatttc gtgtagtggt
      301 cgccagcaaa cagcacgacg atttcctcgt cgatcaggac ctggcaacgg gacgttttct
      361 tgccacggtc caggacgcgg aagcggtgca gcagcgacac cgattccagg tgcccaacgc
      421 ggtcggacgt gaagcccatc gccgtcgcct gtaggcgcga caggcattcc tcggccttcg
      481 tgtaataccg gccattgatc gaccagccca ggtcctggca aagctcgtag aacgtgaagg
      541 tgatcggctc gccgataggg gtgcgcttcg cgtactccaa cacctgctgc cacaccagtt
      601 cgtcatcgtc ggcccgcagc tcgacgccgg tgtaggtgat cttcacgtcc ttgttgacgt
      661 ggaaaatgac cttgttttgc agcgcctcgc gcgggatttt cttgttgcgc gtggtgaaca
      721 gggcagagcg ggccgtgtcg tttggcatcg ctcgcatcgt gtccggccac ggcgcaatat
      781 cgaacaagga aagctgcatt tccttgatct gctgcttcgt gtgtttcagc aacgcggcct
      841 gcttggcctc gctgacctgt tttgccaggt cctcgccggc ggtttttcgc ttcttggtcg
      901 tcatagttcc tcgcgtgtcg atggtcatcg acttcgccaa acctgccgcc tcctgttcaa
      961 gacgacgcga acgctccacg gcggccgatg gcgcgggcag ggcaggggga gccagttgca
     1021 cgctgtcgcg ctcgatcttg gccgtagctt gctggaccat cgagccgacg gactggaagg
     1081 tttcgcgggg cgcacgcatg acggtgcggc ttgcgatggt ttcggcatcc tcggcggaaa
     1141 accccgcgtc gatcagttct tgcctgtatg ccttccggtc aaacgtccga ttcattcacc
     1201 ctccttgcgg gattgccccg actcacgccg gggcaatgtg cccttattcc tgatttgacc
     1261 cgcctggtgc cttggtgtcc agataatcca ccttatcggc aatgaagtcg gtcccgtaga
     1321 ccgtctggcc gtccttctcg tacttggtat tccgaatctt gccctgcacg aataccagcg
     1381 accccttgcc caaatacttg ccgtgggcct cggcctgaga gccaaaacac ttgatgcgga
     1441 agaagtcggt gcgctcctgc ttgtcgccgg catcgttgcg ccacatctag gcaacgccag
     1501 cgctgccatt tttggggtga ggccgttcgc ggccgagggg cgcagcccct ggggggatgg
     1561 gaggcccgcg ttagcgggcc gggagggttc gagaaggggg ggcacccccc ttcggcgtgc
     1621 gcggtcacgc gcacagggcg cagccctggt taaaaacaag gtttataaat attggtttaa
     1681 aagcaggtta aaagacaggt tagcggtggc cgaaaaacgg gcggaaaccc ttgcaaatgc
     1741 tggattttct gcctgtggac agcccctcaa atgtcaatag gtgcgcccct catctgtcag
     1801 cactctgccc ctcaagtgtc aaggatcgcg cccctcatct gtcagtagtc gcgcccctca
     1861 agtgtcaata ccgcagggca cttatcccca ggcttgtcca catcatctgt gggaaactcg
     1921 cgtaaaatca ggcgttttcg ccgatttgcg aggctggcca gctccacgtc gccggccgaa
     1981 atcgagcctg cccctcatct gtcaacgccg cgccgggtga gtcggcccct caagtgtcaa
     2041 cgtccgcccc tcatctgtca gtgagggcca agttttccgc gaggtatcca caacgccggc
     2101 ggccgcggtg tctcgcacac ggcttcgacg gcgtttctgg cgcgtttgca gggccataga
     2161 cggccgccag cccagcggcg agggcaacca gcccggtgag cgtcgcaaag gccgagtgcg
     2221 cggaacccct atttgtttat ttttctaaat acattcaaat atgtatccgc tcatgagaca
     2281 ataaccctga taaatgcttc aataatattg aaaaaggaag agtatggcta aaatgagaat
     2341 atcaccggaa ttgaaaaaac tgatcgaaaa ataccgctgc gtaaaagata cggaaggaat
     2401 gtctcctgct aaggtatata agctggtggg agaaaatgaa aacctatatt taaaaatgac
     2461 ggacagccgg tataaaggga ccacctatga tgtggaacgg gaaaaggaca tgatgctatg
     2521 gctggaagga aagctgcctg ttccaaaggt cctgcacttt gaacggcatg atggctggag
     2581 caatctgctc atgagtgagg ccgatggcgt cctttgctcg gaagagtatg aagatgaaca
     2641 aagccctgaa aagattatcg agctgtatgc ggagtgcatc aggctctttc actccatcga
     2701 catatcggat tgtccctata cgaatagctt agacagccgc ttagccgaat tggattactt
     2761 actgaataac gatctggccg atgtggattg cgaaaactgg gaagaggaca ctccatttaa
     2821 agatccgcgc gagctgtatg attttttaaa gacggaaaag cccgaagagg aacttgtctt
     2881 ttcccacggc gacctgggag acagcaacat ctttgtgaaa gatggcaaag taagtggctt
     2941 tattgatctt gggagaagcg gcagggcgga caagtggtat gacattgcct tctgcgtccg
     3001 gtcgctcagg gaggatatcg gggaagaaca gtatgtcgag ctattttttg acttactggg
     3061 gatcaagcct gattgggaga aaataaaata ttatatttta ctggatgaat tgttttagct
     3121 gtcagaccaa gtttactcat atatacttta gattgattta aaacttcatt tttaatttaa
     3181 aaggatctag gtgaagatcc tttttgataa tctcatgacc aaaatccctt aacgtgagtt
     3241 ttcgttccac tgagcgtcag accccgtaga aaagatcaaa ggatcttctt gagatccttt
     3301 ttttctgcgc gtaatctgct gcttgcaaac aaaaaaacca ccgctaccag cggtggtttg
     3361 tttgccggat caagagctac caactctttt tccgaaggta actggcttca gcagagcgca
     3421 gataccaaat actgttcttc tagtgtagcc gtagttaggc caccacttca agaactctgt
     3481 agcaccgcct acatacctcg ctctgctaat cctgttacca gtggctgctg ccagtggcga
     3541 taagtcgtgt cttaccgggt tggactcaag acgatagtta ccggataagg cgcagcggtc
     3601 gggctgaacg gggggttcgt gcacacagcc cagcttggag cgaacgacct acaccgaact
     3661 gagataccta cagcgtgagc tatgagaaag cgccacgctt cccgaaggga gaaaggcgga
     3721 caggtatccg gtaagcggca gggtcggaac aggagagcgc acgagggagc ttccaggggg
     3781 aaacgcctgg tatctttata gtcctgtcgg gtttcgccac ctctgacttg agcgtcgatt
     3841 tttgtgatgc tcgtcagggg ggcggagcct atggaaaaac gccagcaacg cggccttttt
     3901 acggttcctg cactctgtga agacaatgcc tgagaccagt ggtatgggca gctggcacga
     3961 caggtttccc gactggaaag cgggcagtga gcgcaacgca attaatgtga gttagctcac
     4021 tcattaggca ccccaggctt tacactttat gcttccggct cgtatgttgt gtggaattgt
     4081 gagcggataa caatttcaca caggaaacag ctatgaccat gattacgcca agcttgcatg
     4141 cctgcaggtc gactctagag gatccccggg taccgagctc gaattcactg gccgtcgttt
     4201 tacaacgtcg tgactgggaa aaccctggcg ttacccaact taatcgcctt gcagcacatc
     4261 cccctttcgc cagctggcgt aatagcgaag aggcccgcac cgatcgccct tcccaacagt
     4321 tgcgcagcct gaatggcgaa tggcgcctga tgcggtattt tctccttacg catctgtgcg
     4381 gtatttcaca ccgcatatgg tgcactctca gtacaatctg ctctgatgcc gcatagtcgc
     4441 gtggatccgg cttactaaaa gccagataac agtatgcgta tttgcgcgct gatttttgcg
     4501 gtataagaat atatactgat atgtataccc gaagtatgtc aaaaagaggt gtgctatgaa
     4561 gcagcgtatt acagtgacag ttgacagcga cagctatcag ttgctcaagg catatatgat
     4621 gtcaatatct ccggtctggt aagcacaacc atgcagaatg aagcccgtcg tctgcgtgcc
     4681 gaacgctgga aagcggaaaa tcaggaaggg atggctgagg tcgcccggtt tattgaaatg
     4741 aacggctctt ttgctgacga gaacagggac tggtgaaatg cagtttaagg tttacaccta
     4801 taaaagagag agccgttatc gtctgtttgt ggatgtacag agtgatatta ttgacacgcc
     4861 cgggcgacgg atggtgatcc ccctggccag tgcacgtctg ctgtcagata aagtctcccg
     4921 tgaactttac ccggtggtgc atatcgggga tgaaagctgg cgcatgatga ccaccgatat
     4981 ggccagtgtg cctgtctccg ttatcgggga agaagtggct gatctcagcc accgcgaaaa
     5041 tgacatcaaa aacgccatta acctgatgtt ctggggaata taattaagcc agccccgaca
     5101 cccgccaaca cccgctgacg cgccctgacg ggcttgtctg ctcccggcat ccgcttacag
     5161 acaagctgtg acccactcaa gtgggtctca gggacacgaa
//
