# Supplementary material for: In- & Out-Cloning: Plasmid toolboxes for scarless transcription unit and modular Golden Gate acceptor plasmid assembly
Source: bioRxiv preprint, doi:10.1101/2024.06.22.600171, version 1 (2024-06-22)
Supplement: Supporting Data S2 [file 600171_file04.zip › pMA_LP_plasmids_PMID_27306697/pMA68.gbk]

LOCUS       pMA68        5200 bp DNA     circular SYN 05-DEC-2014
DEFINITION  .
ACCESSION   .
VERSION     .
KEYWORDS    .
SOURCE      synthetic DNA construct
  ORGANISM  synthetic DNA construct
REFERENCE   1  (bases 1 to 5200)
  AUTHORS   .
  TITLE     Direct Submission
  JOURNAL   Exported Aug 21, 2023 from SnapGene 6.2.0
            https://www.snapgene.com
COMMENT     This file is created by Vector NTI
            http://www.invitrogen.com/
FEATURES             Location/Qualifiers
     source          1..5200
                     /mol_type="other DNA"
                     /organism="synthetic DNA construct"
     rep_origin      complement(1579..2196)
                     /direction=LEFT
                     /standard_name="oriV"
                     /label=oriV
                     /note="shows similarity to GenBank Accession Number M20134"
                     /note="color: #ff9966"
     CDS             2324..3115
                     /codon_start=1
                     /label=NPTII
                     /note="color: #ff9966"
                     /translation="MAKMRISPELKKLIEKYRCVKDTEGMSPAKVYKLVGENENLYLKM
                     TDSRYKGTTYDVEREKDMMLWLEGKLPVPKVLHFERHDGWSNLLMSEADGVLCSEEYED
                     EQSPEKIIELYAECIRLFHSIDISDCPYTNSLDSRLAELDYLLNNDLADVDCENWEEDT
                     PFKDPRELYDFLKTEKPEEELVFSHGDLGDSNIFVKDGKVSGFIDLGRSGRADKWYDIA
                     FCVRSLREDIGEEQYVELFFDLLGIKPDWEKIKYYILLDELF"
     variation       2806
                     /label=A to G
                     /note="color: #3366cc"
     variation       3005
                     /label=A to C, I to L
                     /note="color: #3366cc"
     misc_feature    3278..3892
                     /label=rep - pMB1
                     /note="color: #66cc99; direction: RIGHT"
     variation       3436
                     /label=C to T
                     /note="color: #3366cc"
     rep_origin      3877
                     /label=ORI
                     /note="RNaseH cleavage point"
                     /note="color: #3366cc"
     promoter        3983..4106
                     /label=P lac prom
                     /note="color: #800000; direction: RIGHT"
     promoter        4075
                     /label=P
                     /label=P(LAC)
                     /note="lac promoter"
                     /note="color: #800000; direction: RIGHT"
     CDS             4113..4436
                     /codon_start=1
                     /gene="lacZ fragment"
                     /product="LacZ-alpha fragment of beta-galactosidase"
                     /label=lacZ-alpha
                     /note="color: #993366"
                     /translation="MTMITPSLHACRSTLEDPRVPSSNSLAVVLQRRDWENPGVTQLNR
                     LAAHPPFASWRNSEEARTDRPSQQLRSLNGEWRLMRYFLLTHLCGISHRIWCTLSTICS
                     DAA"
     misc_feature    4437..5083
                     /label=ccdB Kassette aus pDONR201
                     /note="color: #ffff99"
     misc_feature    4778..5083
                     /label=ccdB
                     /note="color: #993366; direction: RIGHT"
ORIGIN
        1 gtggccgggc tgctgaaccc ccagccggaa ctgaccccac aaggccctag cgtttgcaat
       61 gcaccaggtc atcattgacc caggcgtgtt ccaccaggcc gctgcctcgc aactcttcgc
      121 aggcttcgcc gacctgctcg cgccacttct tcacgcgggt ggaatccgat ccgcacatga
      181 ggcggaaggt ttccagcttg agcgggtacg gctcccggtg cgagctgaaa tagtcgaaca
      241 tccgtcgggc cgtcggcgac agcttgcggt acttctccca tatgaatttc gtgtagtggt
      301 cgccagcaaa cagcacgacg atttcctcgt cgatcaggac ctggcaacgg gacgttttct
      361 tgccacggtc caggacgcgg aagcggtgca gcagcgacac cgattccagg tgcccaacgc
      421 ggtcggacgt gaagcccatc gccgtcgcct gtaggcgcga caggcattcc tcggccttcg
      481 tgtaataccg gccattgatc gaccagccca ggtcctggca aagctcgtag aacgtgaagg
      541 tgatcggctc gccgataggg gtgcgcttcg cgtactccaa cacctgctgc cacaccagtt
      601 cgtcatcgtc ggcccgcagc tcgacgccgg tgtaggtgat cttcacgtcc ttgttgacgt
      661 ggaaaatgac cttgttttgc agcgcctcgc gcgggatttt cttgttgcgc gtggtgaaca
      721 gggcagagcg ggccgtgtcg tttggcatcg ctcgcatcgt gtccggccac ggcgcaatat
      781 cgaacaagga aagctgcatt tccttgatct gctgcttcgt gtgtttcagc aacgcggcct
      841 gcttggcctc gctgacctgt tttgccaggt cctcgccggc ggtttttcgc ttcttggtcg
      901 tcatagttcc tcgcgtgtcg atggtcatcg acttcgccaa acctgccgcc tcctgttcaa
      961 gacgacgcga acgctccacg gcggccgatg gcgcgggcag ggcaggggga gccagttgca
     1021 cgctgtcgcg ctcgatcttg gccgtagctt gctggaccat cgagccgacg gactggaagg
     1081 tttcgcgggg cgcacgcatg acggtgcggc ttgcgatggt ttcggcatcc tcggcggaaa
     1141 accccgcgtc gatcagttct tgcctgtatg ccttccggtc aaacgtccga ttcattcacc
     1201 ctccttgcgg gattgccccg actcacgccg gggcaatgtg cccttattcc tgatttgacc
     1261 cgcctggtgc cttggtgtcc agataatcca ccttatcggc aatgaagtcg gtcccgtaga
     1321 ccgtctggcc gtccttctcg tacttggtat tccgaatctt gccctgcacg aataccagcg
     1381 accccttgcc caaatacttg ccgtgggcct cggcctgaga gccaaaacac ttgatgcgga
     1441 agaagtcggt gcgctcctgc ttgtcgccgg catcgttgcg ccacatctag gcaacgccag
     1501 cgctgccatt tttggggtga ggccgttcgc ggccgagggg cgcagcccct ggggggatgg
     1561 gaggcccgcg ttagcgggcc gggagggttc gagaaggggg ggcacccccc ttcggcgtgc
     1621 gcggtcacgc gcacagggcg cagccctggt taaaaacaag gtttataaat attggtttaa
     1681 aagcaggtta aaagacaggt tagcggtggc cgaaaaacgg gcggaaaccc ttgcaaatgc
     1741 tggattttct gcctgtggac agcccctcaa atgtcaatag gtgcgcccct catctgtcag
     1801 cactctgccc ctcaagtgtc aaggatcgcg cccctcatct gtcagtagtc gcgcccctca
     1861 agtgtcaata ccgcagggca cttatcccca ggcttgtcca catcatctgt gggaaactcg
     1921 cgtaaaatca ggcgttttcg ccgatttgcg aggctggcca gctccacgtc gccggccgaa
     1981 atcgagcctg cccctcatct gtcaacgccg cgccgggtga gtcggcccct caagtgtcaa
     2041 cgtccgcccc tcatctgtca gtgagggcca agttttccgc gaggtatcca caacgccggc
     2101 ggccgcggtg tctcgcacac ggcttcgacg gcgtttctgg cgcgtttgca gggccataga
     2161 cggccgccag cccagcggcg agggcaacca gcccggtgag cgtcgcaaag gccgagtgcg
     2221 cggaacccct atttgtttat ttttctaaat acattcaaat atgtatccgc tcatgagaca
     2281 ataaccctga taaatgcttc aataatattg aaaaaggaag agtatggcta aaatgagaat
     2341 atcaccggaa ttgaaaaaac tgatcgaaaa ataccgctgc gtaaaagata cggaaggaat
     2401 gtctcctgct aaggtatata agctggtggg agaaaatgaa aacctatatt taaaaatgac
     2461 ggacagccgg tataaaggga ccacctatga tgtggaacgg gaaaaggaca tgatgctatg
     2521 gctggaagga aagctgcctg ttccaaaggt cctgcacttt gaacggcatg atggctggag
     2581 caatctgctc atgagtgagg ccgatggcgt cctttgctcg gaagagtatg aagatgaaca
     2641 aagccctgaa aagattatcg agctgtatgc ggagtgcatc aggctctttc actccatcga
     2701 catatcggat tgtccctata cgaatagctt agacagccgc ttagccgaat tggattactt
     2761 actgaataac gatctggccg atgtggattg cgaaaactgg gaagaggaca ctccatttaa
     2821 agatccgcgc gagctgtatg attttttaaa gacggaaaag cccgaagagg aacttgtctt
     2881 ttcccacggc gacctgggag acagcaacat ctttgtgaaa gatggcaaag taagtggctt
     2941 tattgatctt gggagaagcg gcagggcgga caagtggtat gacattgcct tctgcgtccg
     3001 gtcgctcagg gaggatatcg gggaagaaca gtatgtcgag ctattttttg acttactggg
     3061 gatcaagcct gattgggaga aaataaaata ttatatttta ctggatgaat tgttttagct
     3121 gtcagaccaa gtttactcat atatacttta gattgattta aaacttcatt tttaatttaa
     3181 aaggatctag gtgaagatcc tttttgataa tctcatgacc aaaatccctt aacgtgagtt
     3241 ttcgttccac tgagcgtcag accccgtaga aaagatcaaa ggatcttctt gagatccttt
     3301 ttttctgcgc gtaatctgct gcttgcaaac aaaaaaacca ccgctaccag cggtggtttg
     3361 tttgccggat caagagctac caactctttt tccgaaggta actggcttca gcagagcgca
     3421 gataccaaat actgttcttc tagtgtagcc gtagttaggc caccacttca agaactctgt
     3481 agcaccgcct acatacctcg ctctgctaat cctgttacca gtggctgctg ccagtggcga
     3541 taagtcgtgt cttaccgggt tggactcaag acgatagtta ccggataagg cgcagcggtc
     3601 gggctgaacg gggggttcgt gcacacagcc cagcttggag cgaacgacct acaccgaact
     3661 gagataccta cagcgtgagc tatgagaaag cgccacgctt cccgaaggga gaaaggcgga
     3721 caggtatccg gtaagcggca gggtcggaac aggagagcgc acgagggagc ttccaggggg
     3781 aaacgcctgg tatctttata gtcctgtcgg gtttcgccac ctctgacttg agcgtcgatt
     3841 tttgtgatgc tcgtcagggg ggcggagcct atggaaaaac gccagcaacg cggccttttt
     3901 acggttcctg cactctgtga agacaagcaa tgagaccagt ggtatgggca gctggcacga
     3961 caggtttccc gactggaaag cgggcagtga gcgcaacgca attaatgtga gttagctcac
     4021 tcattaggca ccccaggctt tacactttat gcttccggct cgtatgttgt gtggaattgt
     4081 gagcggataa caatttcaca caggaaacag ctatgaccat gattacgcca agcttgcatg
     4141 cctgcaggtc gactctagag gatccccggg taccgagctc gaattcactg gccgtcgttt
     4201 tacaacgtcg tgactgggaa aaccctggcg ttacccaact taatcgcctt gcagcacatc
     4261 cccctttcgc cagctggcgt aatagcgaag aggcccgcac cgatcgccct tcccaacagt
     4321 tgcgcagcct gaatggcgaa tggcgcctga tgcggtattt tctccttacg catctgtgcg
     4381 gtatttcaca ccgcatatgg tgcactctca gtacaatctg ctctgatgcc gcatagtcgc
     4441 gtggatccgg cttactaaaa gccagataac agtatgcgta tttgcgcgct gatttttgcg
     4501 gtataagaat atatactgat atgtataccc gaagtatgtc aaaaagaggt gtgctatgaa
     4561 gcagcgtatt acagtgacag ttgacagcga cagctatcag ttgctcaagg catatatgat
     4621 gtcaatatct ccggtctggt aagcacaacc atgcagaatg aagcccgtcg tctgcgtgcc
     4681 gaacgctgga aagcggaaaa tcaggaaggg atggctgagg tcgcccggtt tattgaaatg
     4741 aacggctctt ttgctgacga gaacagggac tggtgaaatg cagtttaagg tttacaccta
     4801 taaaagagag agccgttatc gtctgtttgt ggatgtacag agtgatatta ttgacacgcc
     4861 cgggcgacgg atggtgatcc ccctggccag tgcacgtctg ctgtcagata aagtctcccg
     4921 tgaactttac ccggtggtgc atatcgggga tgaaagctgg cgcatgatga ccaccgatat
     4981 ggccagtgtg cctgtctccg ttatcgggga agaagtggct gatctcagcc accgcgaaaa
     5041 tgacatcaaa aacgccatta acctgatgtt ctggggaata taattaagcc agccccgaca
     5101 cccgccaaca cccgctgacg cgccctgacg ggcttgtctg ctcccggcat ccgcttacag
     5161 acaagctgtg acccactcaa gtgggtctca gggacacgaa
//
