# Supplementary material for: In- & Out-Cloning: Plasmid toolboxes for scarless transcription unit and modular Golden Gate acceptor plasmid assembly
Source: bioRxiv preprint, doi:10.1101/2024.06.22.600171, version 1 (2024-06-22)
Supplement: Supporting Data S2 [file 600171_file04.zip › pMA_LP_plasmids_PMID_27306697/pMA69.gbk]

LOCUS       pMA69        5200 bp DNA     circular SYN 05-DEC-2014
DEFINITION  .
ACCESSION   .
VERSION     .
KEYWORDS    .
SOURCE      synthetic DNA construct
  ORGANISM  synthetic DNA construct
REFERENCE   1  (bases 1 to 5200)
  AUTHORS   .
  TITLE     Direct Submission
  JOURNAL   Exported Aug 21, 2023 from SnapGene 6.2.0
            https://www.snapgene.com
COMMENT     This file is created by Vector NTI
            http://www.invitrogen.com/
FEATURES             Location/Qualifiers
     source          1..5200
                     /mol_type="other DNA"
                     /organism="synthetic DNA construct"
     rep_origin      complement(1579..2196)
                     /direction=LEFT
                     /standard_name="oriV"
                     /label=oriV
                     /note="shows similarity to GenBank Accession Number M20134"
                     /note="color: #ff9966"
     CDS             2324..3115
                     /codon_start=1
                     /label=NPTII
                     /note="color: #ff9966"
                     /translation="MAKMRISPELKKLIEKYRCVKDTEGMSPAKVYKLVGENENLYLKM
                     TDSRYKGTTYDVEREKDMMLWLEGKLPVPKVLHFERHDGWSNLLMSEADGVLCSEEYED
                     EQSPEKIIELYAECIRLFHSIDISDCPYTNSLDSRLAELDYLLNNDLADVDCENWEEDT
                     PFKDPRELYDFLKTEKPEEELVFSHGDLGDSNIFVKDGKVSGFIDLGRSGRADKWYDIA
                     FCVRSLREDIGEEQYVELFFDLLGIKPDWEKIKYYILLDELF"
     variation       2806
                     /label=A to G
                     /note="color: #3366cc"
     variation       3005
                     /label=A to C, I to L
                     /note="color: #3366cc"
     misc_feature    3278..3892
                     /label=rep - pMB1
                     /note="color: #66cc99; direction: RIGHT"
     variation       3436
                     /label=C to T
                     /note="color: #3366cc"
     rep_origin      3877
                     /label=ORI
                     /note="RNaseH cleavage point"
                     /note="color: #3366cc"
     promoter        3983..4106
                     /label=P lac prom
                     /note="color: #800000; direction: RIGHT"
     promoter        4075
                     /label=P
                     /label=P(LAC)
                     /note="lac promoter"
                     /note="color: #800000; direction: RIGHT"
     CDS             4113..4436
                     /codon_start=1
                     /gene="lacZ fragment"
                     /product="LacZ-alpha fragment of beta-galactosidase"
                     /label=lacZ-alpha
                     /note="color: #993366"
                     /translation="MTMITPSLHACRSTLEDPRVPSSNSLAVVLQRRDWENPGVTQLNR
                     LAAHPPFASWRNSEEARTDRPSQQLRSLNGEWRLMRYFLLTHLCGISHRIWCTLSTICS
                     DAA"
     misc_feature    4437..5083
                     /label=ccdB Kassette aus pDONR201
                     /note="color: #ffff99"
     misc_feature    4778..5083
                     /label=ccdB
                     /note="color: #993366; direction: RIGHT"
ORIGIN
        1 gtggccgggc tgctgaaccc ccagccggaa ctgaccccac aaggccctag cgtttgcaat
       61 gcaccaggtc atcattgacc caggcgtgtt ccaccaggcc gctgcctcgc aactcttcgc
      121 aggcttcgcc gacctgctcg cgccacttct tcacgcgggt ggaatccgat ccgcacatga
      181 ggcggaaggt ttccagcttg agcgggtacg gctcccggtg cgagctgaaa tagtcgaaca
      241 tccgtcgggc cgtcggcgac agcttgcggt acttctccca tatgaatttc gtgtagtggt
      301 cgccagcaaa cagcacgacg atttcctcgt cgatcaggac ctggcaacgg gacgttttct
      361 tgccacggtc caggacgcgg aagcggtgca gcagcgacac cgattccagg tgcccaacgc
      421 ggtcggacgt gaagcccatc gccgtcgcct gtaggcgcga caggcattcc tcggccttcg
      481 tgtaataccg gccattgatc gaccagccca ggtcctggca aagctcgtag aacgtgaagg
      541 tgatcggctc gccgataggg gtgcgcttcg cgtactccaa cacctgctgc cacaccagtt
      601 cgtcatcgtc ggcccgcagc tcgacgccgg tgtaggtgat cttcacgtcc ttgttgacgt
      661 ggaaaatgac cttgttttgc agcgcctcgc gcgggatttt cttgttgcgc gtggtgaaca
      721 gggcagagcg ggccgtgtcg tttggcatcg ctcgcatcgt gtccggccac ggcgcaatat
      781 cgaacaagga aagctgcatt tccttgatct gctgcttcgt gtgtttcagc aacgcggcct
      841 gcttggcctc gctgacctgt tttgccaggt cctcgccggc ggtttttcgc ttcttggtcg
      901 tcatagttcc tcgcgtgtcg atggtcatcg acttcgccaa acctgccgcc tcctgttcaa
      961 gacgacgcga acgctccacg gcggccgatg gcgcgggcag ggcaggggga gccagttgca
     1021 cgctgtcgcg ctcgatcttg gccgtagctt gctggaccat cgagccgacg gactggaagg
     1081 tttcgcgggg cgcacgcatg acggtgcggc ttgcgatggt ttcggcatcc tcggcggaaa
     1141 accccgcgtc gatcagttct tgcctgtatg ccttccggtc aaacgtccga ttcattcacc
     1201 ctccttgcgg gattgccccg actcacgccg gggcaatgtg cccttattcc tgatttgacc
     1261 cgcctggtgc cttggtgtcc agataatcca ccttatcggc aatgaagtcg gtcccgtaga
     1321 ccgtctggcc gtccttctcg tacttggtat tccgaatctt gccctgcacg aataccagcg
     1381 accccttgcc caaatacttg ccgtgggcct cggcctgaga gccaaaacac ttgatgcgga
     1441 agaagtcggt gcgctcctgc ttgtcgccgg catcgttgcg ccacatctag gcaacgccag
     1501 cgctgccatt tttggggtga ggccgttcgc ggccgagggg cgcagcccct ggggggatgg
     1561 gaggcccgcg ttagcgggcc gggagggttc gagaaggggg ggcacccccc ttcggcgtgc
     1621 gcggtcacgc gcacagggcg cagccctggt taaaaacaag gtttataaat attggtttaa
     1681 aagcaggtta aaagacaggt tagcggtggc cgaaaaacgg gcggaaaccc ttgcaaatgc
     1741 tggattttct gcctgtggac agcccctcaa atgtcaatag gtgcgcccct catctgtcag
     1801 cactctgccc ctcaagtgtc aaggatcgcg cccctcatct gtcagtagtc gcgcccctca
     1861 agtgtcaata ccgcagggca cttatcccca ggcttgtcca catcatctgt gggaaactcg
     1921 cgtaaaatca ggcgttttcg ccgatttgcg aggctggcca gctccacgtc gccggccgaa
     1981 atcgagcctg cccctcatct gtcaacgccg cgccgggtga gtcggcccct caagtgtcaa
     2041 cgtccgcccc tcatctgtca gtgagggcca agttttccgc gaggtatcca caacgccggc
     2101 ggccgcggtg tctcgcacac ggcttcgacg gcgtttctgg cgcgtttgca gggccataga
     2161 cggccgccag cccagcggcg agggcaacca gcccggtgag cgtcgcaaag gccgagtgcg
     2221 cggaacccct atttgtttat ttttctaaat acattcaaat atgtatccgc tcatgagaca
     2281 ataaccctga taaatgcttc aataatattg aaaaaggaag agtatggcta aaatgagaat
     2341 atcaccggaa ttgaaaaaac tgatcgaaaa ataccgctgc gtaaaagata cggaaggaat
     2401 gtctcctgct aaggtatata agctggtggg agaaaatgaa aacctatatt taaaaatgac
     2461 ggacagccgg tataaaggga ccacctatga tgtggaacgg gaaaaggaca tgatgctatg
     2521 gctggaagga aagctgcctg ttccaaaggt cctgcacttt gaacggcatg atggctggag
     2581 caatctgctc atgagtgagg ccgatggcgt cctttgctcg gaagagtatg aagatgaaca
     2641 aagccctgaa aagattatcg agctgtatgc ggagtgcatc aggctctttc actccatcga
     2701 catatcggat tgtccctata cgaatagctt agacagccgc ttagccgaat tggattactt
     2761 actgaataac gatctggccg atgtggattg cgaaaactgg gaagaggaca ctccatttaa
     2821 agatccgcgc gagctgtatg attttttaaa gacggaaaag cccgaagagg aacttgtctt
     2881 ttcccacggc gacctgggag acagcaacat ctttgtgaaa gatggcaaag taagtggctt
     2941 tattgatctt gggagaagcg gcagggcgga caagtggtat gacattgcct tctgcgtccg
     3001 gtcgctcagg gaggatatcg gggaagaaca gtatgtcgag ctattttttg acttactggg
     3061 gatcaagcct gattgggaga aaataaaata ttatatttta ctggatgaat tgttttagct
     3121 gtcagaccaa gtttactcat atatacttta gattgattta aaacttcatt tttaatttaa
     3181 aaggatctag gtgaagatcc tttttgataa tctcatgacc aaaatccctt aacgtgagtt
     3241 ttcgttccac tgagcgtcag accccgtaga aaagatcaaa ggatcttctt gagatccttt
     3301 ttttctgcgc gtaatctgct gcttgcaaac aaaaaaacca ccgctaccag cggtggtttg
     3361 tttgccggat caagagctac caactctttt tccgaaggta actggcttca gcagagcgca
     3421 gataccaaat actgttcttc tagtgtagcc gtagttaggc caccacttca agaactctgt
     3481 agcaccgcct acatacctcg ctctgctaat cctgttacca gtggctgctg ccagtggcga
     3541 taagtcgtgt cttaccgggt tggactcaag acgatagtta ccggataagg cgcagcggtc
     3601 gggctgaacg gggggttcgt gcacacagcc cagcttggag cgaacgacct acaccgaact
     3661 gagataccta cagcgtgagc tatgagaaag cgccacgctt cccgaaggga gaaaggcgga
     3721 caggtatccg gtaagcggca gggtcggaac aggagagcgc acgagggagc ttccaggggg
     3781 aaacgcctgg tatctttata gtcctgtcgg gtttcgccac ctctgacttg agcgtcgatt
     3841 tttgtgatgc tcgtcagggg ggcggagcct atggaaaaac gccagcaacg cggccttttt
     3901 acggttcctg cactctgtga agacaaacta tgagaccagt ggtatgggca gctggcacga
     3961 caggtttccc gactggaaag cgggcagtga gcgcaacgca attaatgtga gttagctcac
     4021 tcattaggca ccccaggctt tacactttat gcttccggct cgtatgttgt gtggaattgt
     4081 gagcggataa caatttcaca caggaaacag ctatgaccat gattacgcca agcttgcatg
     4141 cctgcaggtc gactctagag gatccccggg taccgagctc gaattcactg gccgtcgttt
     4201 tacaacgtcg tgactgggaa aaccctggcg ttacccaact taatcgcctt gcagcacatc
     4261 cccctttcgc cagctggcgt aatagcgaag aggcccgcac cgatcgccct tcccaacagt
     4321 tgcgcagcct gaatggcgaa tggcgcctga tgcggtattt tctccttacg catctgtgcg
     4381 gtatttcaca ccgcatatgg tgcactctca gtacaatctg ctctgatgcc gcatagtcgc
     4441 gtggatccgg cttactaaaa gccagataac agtatgcgta tttgcgcgct gatttttgcg
     4501 gtataagaat atatactgat atgtataccc gaagtatgtc aaaaagaggt gtgctatgaa
     4561 gcagcgtatt acagtgacag ttgacagcga cagctatcag ttgctcaagg catatatgat
     4621 gtcaatatct ccggtctggt aagcacaacc atgcagaatg aagcccgtcg tctgcgtgcc
     4681 gaacgctgga aagcggaaaa tcaggaaggg atggctgagg tcgcccggtt tattgaaatg
     4741 aacggctctt ttgctgacga gaacagggac tggtgaaatg cagtttaagg tttacaccta
     4801 taaaagagag agccgttatc gtctgtttgt ggatgtacag agtgatatta ttgacacgcc
     4861 cgggcgacgg atggtgatcc ccctggccag tgcacgtctg ctgtcagata aagtctcccg
     4921 tgaactttac ccggtggtgc atatcgggga tgaaagctgg cgcatgatga ccaccgatat
     4981 ggccagtgtg cctgtctccg ttatcgggga agaagtggct gatctcagcc accgcgaaaa
     5041 tgacatcaaa aacgccatta acctgatgtt ctggggaata taattaagcc agccccgaca
     5101 cccgccaaca cccgctgacg cgccctgacg ggcttgtctg ctcccggcat ccgcttacag
     5161 acaagctgtg acccactcaa gtgggtctca gggacacgaa
//
