# Supplementary material for: In- & Out-Cloning: Plasmid toolboxes for scarless transcription unit and modular Golden Gate acceptor plasmid assembly
Source: bioRxiv preprint, doi:10.1101/2024.06.22.600171, version 1 (2024-06-22)
Supplement: Supporting Data S2 [file 600171_file04.zip › pMA_LP_plasmids_PMID_27306697/pMA70.gbk]

LOCUS       pMA70        5200 bp DNA     circular SYN 05-DEC-2014
DEFINITION  .
ACCESSION   .
VERSION     .
KEYWORDS    .
SOURCE      synthetic DNA construct
  ORGANISM  synthetic DNA construct
REFERENCE   1  (bases 1 to 5200)
  AUTHORS   .
  TITLE     Direct Submission
  JOURNAL   Exported Aug 21, 2023 from SnapGene 6.2.0
            https://www.snapgene.com
COMMENT     This file is created by Vector NTI
            http://www.invitrogen.com/
FEATURES             Location/Qualifiers
     source          1..5200
                     /mol_type="other DNA"
                     /organism="synthetic DNA construct"
     rep_origin      complement(1579..2196)
                     /direction=LEFT
                     /standard_name="oriV"
                     /label=oriV
                     /note="shows similarity to GenBank Accession Number M20134"
                     /note="color: #ff9966"
     CDS             2324..3115
                     /codon_start=1
                     /label=NPTII
                     /note="color: #ff9966"
                     /translation="MAKMRISPELKKLIEKYRCVKDTEGMSPAKVYKLVGENENLYLKM
                     TDSRYKGTTYDVEREKDMMLWLEGKLPVPKVLHFERHDGWSNLLMSEADGVLCSEEYED
                     EQSPEKIIELYAECIRLFHSIDISDCPYTNSLDSRLAELDYLLNNDLADVDCENWEEDT
                     PFKDPRELYDFLKTEKPEEELVFSHGDLGDSNIFVKDGKVSGFIDLGRSGRADKWYDIA
                     FCVRSLREDIGEEQYVELFFDLLGIKPDWEKIKYYILLDELF"
     variation       2806
                     /label=A to G
                     /note="color: #3366cc"
     variation       3005
                     /label=A to C, I to L
                     /note="color: #3366cc"
     misc_feature    3278..3892
                     /label=rep - pMB1
                     /note="color: #66cc99; direction: RIGHT"
     variation       3436
                     /label=C to T
                     /note="color: #3366cc"
     rep_origin      3877
                     /label=ORI
                     /note="RNaseH cleavage point"
                     /note="color: #3366cc"
     promoter        3983..4106
                     /label=P lac prom
                     /note="color: #800000; direction: RIGHT"
     promoter        4075
                     /label=P
                     /label=P(LAC)
                     /note="lac promoter"
                     /note="color: #800000; direction: RIGHT"
     CDS             4113..4436
                     /codon_start=1
                     /gene="lacZ fragment"
                     /product="LacZ-alpha fragment of beta-galactosidase"
                     /label=lacZ-alpha
                     /note="color: #993366"
                     /translation="MTMITPSLHACRSTLEDPRVPSSNSLAVVLQRRDWENPGVTQLNR
                     LAAHPPFASWRNSEEARTDRPSQQLRSLNGEWRLMRYFLLTHLCGISHRIWCTLSTICS
                     DAA"
     misc_feature    4437..5083
                     /label=ccdB Kassette aus pDONR201
                     /note="color: #ffff99"
     misc_feature    4778..5083
                     /label=ccdB
                     /note="color: #993366; direction: RIGHT"
ORIGIN
        1 gtggccgggc tgctgaaccc ccagccggaa ctgaccccac aaggccctag cgtttgcaat
       61 gcaccaggtc atcattgacc caggcgtgtt ccaccaggcc gctgcctcgc aactcttcgc
      121 aggcttcgcc gacctgctcg cgccacttct tcacgcgggt ggaatccgat ccgcacatga
      181 ggcggaaggt ttccagcttg agcgggtacg gctcccggtg cgagctgaaa tagtcgaaca
      241 tccgtcgggc cgtcggcgac agcttgcggt acttctccca tatgaatttc gtgtagtggt
      301 cgccagcaaa cagcacgacg atttcctcgt cgatcaggac ctggcaacgg gacgttttct
      361 tgccacggtc caggacgcgg aagcggtgca gcagcgacac cgattccagg tgcccaacgc
      421 ggtcggacgt gaagcccatc gccgtcgcct gtaggcgcga caggcattcc tcggccttcg
      481 tgtaataccg gccattgatc gaccagccca ggtcctggca aagctcgtag aacgtgaagg
      541 tgatcggctc gccgataggg gtgcgcttcg cgtactccaa cacctgctgc cacaccagtt
      601 cgtcatcgtc ggcccgcagc tcgacgccgg tgtaggtgat cttcacgtcc ttgttgacgt
      661 ggaaaatgac cttgttttgc agcgcctcgc gcgggatttt cttgttgcgc gtggtgaaca
      721 gggcagagcg ggccgtgtcg tttggcatcg ctcgcatcgt gtccggccac ggcgcaatat
      781 cgaacaagga aagctgcatt tccttgatct gctgcttcgt gtgtttcagc aacgcggcct
      841 gcttggcctc gctgacctgt tttgccaggt cctcgccggc ggtttttcgc ttcttggtcg
      901 tcatagttcc tcgcgtgtcg atggtcatcg acttcgccaa acctgccgcc tcctgttcaa
      961 gacgacgcga acgctccacg gcggccgatg gcgcgggcag ggcaggggga gccagttgca
     1021 cgctgtcgcg ctcgatcttg gccgtagctt gctggaccat cgagccgacg gactggaagg
     1081 tttcgcgggg cgcacgcatg acggtgcggc ttgcgatggt ttcggcatcc tcggcggaaa
     1141 accccgcgtc gatcagttct tgcctgtatg ccttccggtc aaacgtccga ttcattcacc
     1201 ctccttgcgg gattgccccg actcacgccg gggcaatgtg cccttattcc tgatttgacc
     1261 cgcctggtgc cttggtgtcc agataatcca ccttatcggc aatgaagtcg gtcccgtaga
     1321 ccgtctggcc gtccttctcg tacttggtat tccgaatctt gccctgcacg aataccagcg
     1381 accccttgcc caaatacttg ccgtgggcct cggcctgaga gccaaaacac ttgatgcgga
     1441 agaagtcggt gcgctcctgc ttgtcgccgg catcgttgcg ccacatctag gcaacgccag
     1501 cgctgccatt tttggggtga ggccgttcgc ggccgagggg cgcagcccct ggggggatgg
     1561 gaggcccgcg ttagcgggcc gggagggttc gagaaggggg ggcacccccc ttcggcgtgc
     1621 gcggtcacgc gcacagggcg cagccctggt taaaaacaag gtttataaat attggtttaa
     1681 aagcaggtta aaagacaggt tagcggtggc cgaaaaacgg gcggaaaccc ttgcaaatgc
     1741 tggattttct gcctgtggac agcccctcaa atgtcaatag gtgcgcccct catctgtcag
     1801 cactctgccc ctcaagtgtc aaggatcgcg cccctcatct gtcagtagtc gcgcccctca
     1861 agtgtcaata ccgcagggca cttatcccca ggcttgtcca catcatctgt gggaaactcg
     1921 cgtaaaatca ggcgttttcg ccgatttgcg aggctggcca gctccacgtc gccggccgaa
     1981 atcgagcctg cccctcatct gtcaacgccg cgccgggtga gtcggcccct caagtgtcaa
     2041 cgtccgcccc tcatctgtca gtgagggcca agttttccgc gaggtatcca caacgccggc
     2101 ggccgcggtg tctcgcacac ggcttcgacg gcgtttctgg cgcgtttgca gggccataga
     2161 cggccgccag cccagcggcg agggcaacca gcccggtgag cgtcgcaaag gccgagtgcg
     2221 cggaacccct atttgtttat ttttctaaat acattcaaat atgtatccgc tcatgagaca
     2281 ataaccctga taaatgcttc aataatattg aaaaaggaag agtatggcta aaatgagaat
     2341 atcaccggaa ttgaaaaaac tgatcgaaaa ataccgctgc gtaaaagata cggaaggaat
     2401 gtctcctgct aaggtatata agctggtggg agaaaatgaa aacctatatt taaaaatgac
     2461 ggacagccgg tataaaggga ccacctatga tgtggaacgg gaaaaggaca tgatgctatg
     2521 gctggaagga aagctgcctg ttccaaaggt cctgcacttt gaacggcatg atggctggag
     2581 caatctgctc atgagtgagg ccgatggcgt cctttgctcg gaagagtatg aagatgaaca
     2641 aagccctgaa aagattatcg agctgtatgc ggagtgcatc aggctctttc actccatcga
     2701 catatcggat tgtccctata cgaatagctt agacagccgc ttagccgaat tggattactt
     2761 actgaataac gatctggccg atgtggattg cgaaaactgg gaagaggaca ctccatttaa
     2821 agatccgcgc gagctgtatg attttttaaa gacggaaaag cccgaagagg aacttgtctt
     2881 ttcccacggc gacctgggag acagcaacat ctttgtgaaa gatggcaaag taagtggctt
     2941 tattgatctt gggagaagcg gcagggcgga caagtggtat gacattgcct tctgcgtccg
     3001 gtcgctcagg gaggatatcg gggaagaaca gtatgtcgag ctattttttg acttactggg
     3061 gatcaagcct gattgggaga aaataaaata ttatatttta ctggatgaat tgttttagct
     3121 gtcagaccaa gtttactcat atatacttta gattgattta aaacttcatt tttaatttaa
     3181 aaggatctag gtgaagatcc tttttgataa tctcatgacc aaaatccctt aacgtgagtt
     3241 ttcgttccac tgagcgtcag accccgtaga aaagatcaaa ggatcttctt gagatccttt
     3301 ttttctgcgc gtaatctgct gcttgcaaac aaaaaaacca ccgctaccag cggtggtttg
     3361 tttgccggat caagagctac caactctttt tccgaaggta actggcttca gcagagcgca
     3421 gataccaaat actgttcttc tagtgtagcc gtagttaggc caccacttca agaactctgt
     3481 agcaccgcct acatacctcg ctctgctaat cctgttacca gtggctgctg ccagtggcga
     3541 taagtcgtgt cttaccgggt tggactcaag acgatagtta ccggataagg cgcagcggtc
     3601 gggctgaacg gggggttcgt gcacacagcc cagcttggag cgaacgacct acaccgaact
     3661 gagataccta cagcgtgagc tatgagaaag cgccacgctt cccgaaggga gaaaggcgga
     3721 caggtatccg gtaagcggca gggtcggaac aggagagcgc acgagggagc ttccaggggg
     3781 aaacgcctgg tatctttata gtcctgtcgg gtttcgccac ctctgacttg agcgtcgatt
     3841 tttgtgatgc tcgtcagggg ggcggagcct atggaaaaac gccagcaacg cggccttttt
     3901 acggttcctg cactctgtga agacaattac tgagaccagt ggtatgggca gctggcacga
     3961 caggtttccc gactggaaag cgggcagtga gcgcaacgca attaatgtga gttagctcac
     4021 tcattaggca ccccaggctt tacactttat gcttccggct cgtatgttgt gtggaattgt
     4081 gagcggataa caatttcaca caggaaacag ctatgaccat gattacgcca agcttgcatg
     4141 cctgcaggtc gactctagag gatccccggg taccgagctc gaattcactg gccgtcgttt
     4201 tacaacgtcg tgactgggaa aaccctggcg ttacccaact taatcgcctt gcagcacatc
     4261 cccctttcgc cagctggcgt aatagcgaag aggcccgcac cgatcgccct tcccaacagt
     4321 tgcgcagcct gaatggcgaa tggcgcctga tgcggtattt tctccttacg catctgtgcg
     4381 gtatttcaca ccgcatatgg tgcactctca gtacaatctg ctctgatgcc gcatagtcgc
     4441 gtggatccgg cttactaaaa gccagataac agtatgcgta tttgcgcgct gatttttgcg
     4501 gtataagaat atatactgat atgtataccc gaagtatgtc aaaaagaggt gtgctatgaa
     4561 gcagcgtatt acagtgacag ttgacagcga cagctatcag ttgctcaagg catatatgat
     4621 gtcaatatct ccggtctggt aagcacaacc atgcagaatg aagcccgtcg tctgcgtgcc
     4681 gaacgctgga aagcggaaaa tcaggaaggg atggctgagg tcgcccggtt tattgaaatg
     4741 aacggctctt ttgctgacga gaacagggac tggtgaaatg cagtttaagg tttacaccta
     4801 taaaagagag agccgttatc gtctgtttgt ggatgtacag agtgatatta ttgacacgcc
     4861 cgggcgacgg atggtgatcc ccctggccag tgcacgtctg ctgtcagata aagtctcccg
     4921 tgaactttac ccggtggtgc atatcgggga tgaaagctgg cgcatgatga ccaccgatat
     4981 ggccagtgtg cctgtctccg ttatcgggga agaagtggct gatctcagcc accgcgaaaa
     5041 tgacatcaaa aacgccatta acctgatgtt ctggggaata taattaagcc agccccgaca
     5101 cccgccaaca cccgctgacg cgccctgacg ggcttgtctg ctcccggcat ccgcttacag
     5161 acaagctgtg acccactcaa gtgggtctca gggacacgaa
//
