# Supplementary material for: In- & Out-Cloning: Plasmid toolboxes for scarless transcription unit and modular Golden Gate acceptor plasmid assembly
Source: bioRxiv preprint, doi:10.1101/2024.06.22.600171, version 1 (2024-06-22)
Supplement: Supporting Data S2 [file 600171_file04.zip › pMA_LP_plasmids_PMID_27306697/pMA71.gbk]

LOCUS       pMA71        5200 bp DNA     circular SYN 05-DEC-2014
DEFINITION  .
ACCESSION   .
VERSION     .
KEYWORDS    .
SOURCE      synthetic DNA construct
  ORGANISM  synthetic DNA construct
REFERENCE   1  (bases 1 to 5200)
  AUTHORS   .
  TITLE     Direct Submission
  JOURNAL   Exported Aug 21, 2023 from SnapGene 6.2.0
            https://www.snapgene.com
COMMENT     This file is created by Vector NTI
            http://www.invitrogen.com/
FEATURES             Location/Qualifiers
     source          1..5200
                     /mol_type="other DNA"
                     /organism="synthetic DNA construct"
     rep_origin      complement(1579..2196)
                     /direction=LEFT
                     /standard_name="oriV"
                     /label=oriV
                     /note="shows similarity to GenBank Accession Number M20134"
                     /note="color: #ff9966"
     CDS             2324..3115
                     /codon_start=1
                     /label=NPTII
                     /note="color: #ff9966"
                     /translation="MAKMRISPELKKLIEKYRCVKDTEGMSPAKVYKLVGENENLYLKM
                     TDSRYKGTTYDVEREKDMMLWLEGKLPVPKVLHFERHDGWSNLLMSEADGVLCSEEYED
                     EQSPEKIIELYAECIRLFHSIDISDCPYTNSLDSRLAELDYLLNNDLADVDCENWEEDT
                     PFKDPRELYDFLKTEKPEEELVFSHGDLGDSNIFVKDGKVSGFIDLGRSGRADKWYDIA
                     FCVRSLREDIGEEQYVELFFDLLGIKPDWEKIKYYILLDELF"
     variation       2806
                     /label=A to G
                     /note="color: #3366cc"
     variation       3005
                     /label=A to C, I to L
                     /note="color: #3366cc"
     misc_feature    3278..3892
                     /label=rep - pMB1
                     /note="color: #66cc99; direction: RIGHT"
     variation       3436
                     /label=C to T
                     /note="color: #3366cc"
     rep_origin      3877
                     /label=ORI
                     /note="RNaseH cleavage point"
                     /note="color: #3366cc"
     promoter        3983..4106
                     /label=P lac prom
                     /note="color: #800000; direction: RIGHT"
     promoter        4075
                     /label=P
                     /label=P(LAC)
                     /note="lac promoter"
                     /note="color: #800000; direction: RIGHT"
     CDS             4113..4436
                     /codon_start=1
                     /gene="lacZ fragment"
                     /product="LacZ-alpha fragment of beta-galactosidase"
                     /label=lacZ-alpha
                     /note="color: #993366"
                     /translation="MTMITPSLHACRSTLEDPRVPSSNSLAVVLQRRDWENPGVTQLNR
                     LAAHPPFASWRNSEEARTDRPSQQLRSLNGEWRLMRYFLLTHLCGISHRIWCTLSTICS
                     DAA"
     misc_feature    4437..5083
                     /label=ccdB Kassette aus pDONR201
                     /note="color: #ffff99"
     misc_feature    4778..5083
                     /label=ccdB
                     /note="color: #993366; direction: RIGHT"
ORIGIN
        1 gtggccgggc tgctgaaccc ccagccggaa ctgaccccac aaggccctag cgtttgcaat
       61 gcaccaggtc atcattgacc caggcgtgtt ccaccaggcc gctgcctcgc aactcttcgc
      121 aggcttcgcc gacctgctcg cgccacttct tcacgcgggt ggaatccgat ccgcacatga
      181 ggcggaaggt ttccagcttg agcgggtacg gctcccggtg cgagctgaaa tagtcgaaca
      241 tccgtcgggc cgtcggcgac agcttgcggt acttctccca tatgaatttc gtgtagtggt
      301 cgccagcaaa cagcacgacg atttcctcgt cgatcaggac ctggcaacgg gacgttttct
      361 tgccacggtc caggacgcgg aagcggtgca gcagcgacac cgattccagg tgcccaacgc
      421 ggtcggacgt gaagcccatc gccgtcgcct gtaggcgcga caggcattcc tcggccttcg
      481 tgtaataccg gccattgatc gaccagccca ggtcctggca aagctcgtag aacgtgaagg
      541 tgatcggctc gccgataggg gtgcgcttcg cgtactccaa cacctgctgc cacaccagtt
      601 cgtcatcgtc ggcccgcagc tcgacgccgg tgtaggtgat cttcacgtcc ttgttgacgt
      661 ggaaaatgac cttgttttgc agcgcctcgc gcgggatttt cttgttgcgc gtggtgaaca
      721 gggcagagcg ggccgtgtcg tttggcatcg ctcgcatcgt gtccggccac ggcgcaatat
      781 cgaacaagga aagctgcatt tccttgatct gctgcttcgt gtgtttcagc aacgcggcct
      841 gcttggcctc gctgacctgt tttgccaggt cctcgccggc ggtttttcgc ttcttggtcg
      901 tcatagttcc tcgcgtgtcg atggtcatcg acttcgccaa acctgccgcc tcctgttcaa
      961 gacgacgcga acgctccacg gcggccgatg gcgcgggcag ggcaggggga gccagttgca
     1021 cgctgtcgcg ctcgatcttg gccgtagctt gctggaccat cgagccgacg gactggaagg
     1081 tttcgcgggg cgcacgcatg acggtgcggc ttgcgatggt ttcggcatcc tcggcggaaa
     1141 accccgcgtc gatcagttct tgcctgtatg ccttccggtc aaacgtccga ttcattcacc
     1201 ctccttgcgg gattgccccg actcacgccg gggcaatgtg cccttattcc tgatttgacc
     1261 cgcctggtgc cttggtgtcc agataatcca ccttatcggc aatgaagtcg gtcccgtaga
     1321 ccgtctggcc gtccttctcg tacttggtat tccgaatctt gccctgcacg aataccagcg
     1381 accccttgcc caaatacttg ccgtgggcct cggcctgaga gccaaaacac ttgatgcgga
     1441 agaagtcggt gcgctcctgc ttgtcgccgg catcgttgcg ccacatctag gcaacgccag
     1501 cgctgccatt tttggggtga ggccgttcgc ggccgagggg cgcagcccct ggggggatgg
     1561 gaggcccgcg ttagcgggcc gggagggttc gagaaggggg ggcacccccc ttcggcgtgc
     1621 gcggtcacgc gcacagggcg cagccctggt taaaaacaag gtttataaat attggtttaa
     1681 aagcaggtta aaagacaggt tagcggtggc cgaaaaacgg gcggaaaccc ttgcaaatgc
     1741 tggattttct gcctgtggac agcccctcaa atgtcaatag gtgcgcccct catctgtcag
     1801 cactctgccc ctcaagtgtc aaggatcgcg cccctcatct gtcagtagtc gcgcccctca
     1861 agtgtcaata ccgcagggca cttatcccca ggcttgtcca catcatctgt gggaaactcg
     1921 cgtaaaatca ggcgttttcg ccgatttgcg aggctggcca gctccacgtc gccggccgaa
     1981 atcgagcctg cccctcatct gtcaacgccg cgccgggtga gtcggcccct caagtgtcaa
     2041 cgtccgcccc tcatctgtca gtgagggcca agttttccgc gaggtatcca caacgccggc
     2101 ggccgcggtg tctcgcacac ggcttcgacg gcgtttctgg cgcgtttgca gggccataga
     2161 cggccgccag cccagcggcg agggcaacca gcccggtgag cgtcgcaaag gccgagtgcg
     2221 cggaacccct atttgtttat ttttctaaat acattcaaat atgtatccgc tcatgagaca
     2281 ataaccctga taaatgcttc aataatattg aaaaaggaag agtatggcta aaatgagaat
     2341 atcaccggaa ttgaaaaaac tgatcgaaaa ataccgctgc gtaaaagata cggaaggaat
     2401 gtctcctgct aaggtatata agctggtggg agaaaatgaa aacctatatt taaaaatgac
     2461 ggacagccgg tataaaggga ccacctatga tgtggaacgg gaaaaggaca tgatgctatg
     2521 gctggaagga aagctgcctg ttccaaaggt cctgcacttt gaacggcatg atggctggag
     2581 caatctgctc atgagtgagg ccgatggcgt cctttgctcg gaagagtatg aagatgaaca
     2641 aagccctgaa aagattatcg agctgtatgc ggagtgcatc aggctctttc actccatcga
     2701 catatcggat tgtccctata cgaatagctt agacagccgc ttagccgaat tggattactt
     2761 actgaataac gatctggccg atgtggattg cgaaaactgg gaagaggaca ctccatttaa
     2821 agatccgcgc gagctgtatg attttttaaa gacggaaaag cccgaagagg aacttgtctt
     2881 ttcccacggc gacctgggag acagcaacat ctttgtgaaa gatggcaaag taagtggctt
     2941 tattgatctt gggagaagcg gcagggcgga caagtggtat gacattgcct tctgcgtccg
     3001 gtcgctcagg gaggatatcg gggaagaaca gtatgtcgag ctattttttg acttactggg
     3061 gatcaagcct gattgggaga aaataaaata ttatatttta ctggatgaat tgttttagct
     3121 gtcagaccaa gtttactcat atatacttta gattgattta aaacttcatt tttaatttaa
     3181 aaggatctag gtgaagatcc tttttgataa tctcatgacc aaaatccctt aacgtgagtt
     3241 ttcgttccac tgagcgtcag accccgtaga aaagatcaaa ggatcttctt gagatccttt
     3301 ttttctgcgc gtaatctgct gcttgcaaac aaaaaaacca ccgctaccag cggtggtttg
     3361 tttgccggat caagagctac caactctttt tccgaaggta actggcttca gcagagcgca
     3421 gataccaaat actgttcttc tagtgtagcc gtagttaggc caccacttca agaactctgt
     3481 agcaccgcct acatacctcg ctctgctaat cctgttacca gtggctgctg ccagtggcga
     3541 taagtcgtgt cttaccgggt tggactcaag acgatagtta ccggataagg cgcagcggtc
     3601 gggctgaacg gggggttcgt gcacacagcc cagcttggag cgaacgacct acaccgaact
     3661 gagataccta cagcgtgagc tatgagaaag cgccacgctt cccgaaggga gaaaggcgga
     3721 caggtatccg gtaagcggca gggtcggaac aggagagcgc acgagggagc ttccaggggg
     3781 aaacgcctgg tatctttata gtcctgtcgg gtttcgccac ctctgacttg agcgtcgatt
     3841 tttgtgatgc tcgtcagggg ggcggagcct atggaaaaac gccagcaacg cggccttttt
     3901 acggttcctg cactctgtga agacaacaga tgagaccagt ggtatgggca gctggcacga
     3961 caggtttccc gactggaaag cgggcagtga gcgcaacgca attaatgtga gttagctcac
     4021 tcattaggca ccccaggctt tacactttat gcttccggct cgtatgttgt gtggaattgt
     4081 gagcggataa caatttcaca caggaaacag ctatgaccat gattacgcca agcttgcatg
     4141 cctgcaggtc gactctagag gatccccggg taccgagctc gaattcactg gccgtcgttt
     4201 tacaacgtcg tgactgggaa aaccctggcg ttacccaact taatcgcctt gcagcacatc
     4261 cccctttcgc cagctggcgt aatagcgaag aggcccgcac cgatcgccct tcccaacagt
     4321 tgcgcagcct gaatggcgaa tggcgcctga tgcggtattt tctccttacg catctgtgcg
     4381 gtatttcaca ccgcatatgg tgcactctca gtacaatctg ctctgatgcc gcatagtcgc
     4441 gtggatccgg cttactaaaa gccagataac agtatgcgta tttgcgcgct gatttttgcg
     4501 gtataagaat atatactgat atgtataccc gaagtatgtc aaaaagaggt gtgctatgaa
     4561 gcagcgtatt acagtgacag ttgacagcga cagctatcag ttgctcaagg catatatgat
     4621 gtcaatatct ccggtctggt aagcacaacc atgcagaatg aagcccgtcg tctgcgtgcc
     4681 gaacgctgga aagcggaaaa tcaggaaggg atggctgagg tcgcccggtt tattgaaatg
     4741 aacggctctt ttgctgacga gaacagggac tggtgaaatg cagtttaagg tttacaccta
     4801 taaaagagag agccgttatc gtctgtttgt ggatgtacag agtgatatta ttgacacgcc
     4861 cgggcgacgg atggtgatcc ccctggccag tgcacgtctg ctgtcagata aagtctcccg
     4921 tgaactttac ccggtggtgc atatcgggga tgaaagctgg cgcatgatga ccaccgatat
     4981 ggccagtgtg cctgtctccg ttatcgggga agaagtggct gatctcagcc accgcgaaaa
     5041 tgacatcaaa aacgccatta acctgatgtt ctggggaata taattaagcc agccccgaca
     5101 cccgccaaca cccgctgacg cgccctgacg ggcttgtctg ctcccggcat ccgcttacag
     5161 acaagctgtg acccactcaa gtgggtctca gggacacgaa
//
