# Supplementary material for: In- & Out-Cloning: Plasmid toolboxes for scarless transcription unit and modular Golden Gate acceptor plasmid assembly
Source: bioRxiv preprint, doi:10.1101/2024.06.22.600171, version 1 (2024-06-22)
Supplement: Supporting Data S2 [file 600171_file04.zip › pMA_LP_plasmids_PMID_27306697/pMA72.gbk]

LOCUS       pMA72        5200 bp DNA     circular SYN 05-DEC-2014
DEFINITION  .
ACCESSION   .
VERSION     .
KEYWORDS    .
SOURCE      synthetic DNA construct
  ORGANISM  synthetic DNA construct
REFERENCE   1  (bases 1 to 5200)
  AUTHORS   .
  TITLE     Direct Submission
  JOURNAL   Exported Aug 21, 2023 from SnapGene 6.2.0
            https://www.snapgene.com
COMMENT     This file is created by Vector NTI
            http://www.invitrogen.com/
FEATURES             Location/Qualifiers
     source          1..5200
                     /mol_type="other DNA"
                     /organism="synthetic DNA construct"
     rep_origin      complement(1579..2196)
                     /direction=LEFT
                     /standard_name="oriV"
                     /label=oriV
                     /note="shows similarity to GenBank Accession Number M20134"
                     /note="color: #ff9966"
     CDS             2324..3115
                     /codon_start=1
                     /label=NPTII
                     /note="color: #ff9966"
                     /translation="MAKMRISPELKKLIEKYRCVKDTEGMSPAKVYKLVGENENLYLKM
                     TDSRYKGTTYDVEREKDMMLWLEGKLPVPKVLHFERHDGWSNLLMSEADGVLCSEEYED
                     EQSPEKIIELYAECIRLFHSIDISDCPYTNSLDSRLAELDYLLNNDLADVDCENWEEDT
                     PFKDPRELYDFLKTEKPEEELVFSHGDLGDSNIFVKDGKVSGFIDLGRSGRADKWYDIA
                     FCVRSLREDIGEEQYVELFFDLLGIKPDWEKIKYYILLDELF"
     variation       2806
                     /label=A to G
                     /note="color: #3366cc"
     variation       3005
                     /label=A to C, I to L
                     /note="color: #3366cc"
     misc_feature    3278..3892
                     /label=rep - pMB1
                     /note="color: #66cc99; direction: RIGHT"
     variation       3436
                     /label=C to T
                     /note="color: #3366cc"
     rep_origin      3877
                     /label=ORI
                     /note="RNaseH cleavage point"
                     /note="color: #3366cc"
     promoter        3983..4106
                     /label=P lac prom
                     /note="color: #800000; direction: RIGHT"
     promoter        4075
                     /label=P
                     /label=P(LAC)
                     /note="lac promoter"
                     /note="color: #800000; direction: RIGHT"
     CDS             4113..4436
                     /codon_start=1
                     /gene="lacZ fragment"
                     /product="LacZ-alpha fragment of beta-galactosidase"
                     /label=lacZ-alpha
                     /note="color: #993366"
                     /translation="MTMITPSLHACRSTLEDPRVPSSNSLAVVLQRRDWENPGVTQLNR
                     LAAHPPFASWRNSEEARTDRPSQQLRSLNGEWRLMRYFLLTHLCGISHRIWCTLSTICS
                     DAA"
     misc_feature    4437..5083
                     /label=ccdB Kassette aus pDONR201
                     /note="color: #ffff99"
     misc_feature    4778..5083
                     /label=ccdB
                     /note="color: #993366; direction: RIGHT"
ORIGIN
        1 gtggccgggc tgctgaaccc ccagccggaa ctgaccccac aaggccctag cgtttgcaat
       61 gcaccaggtc atcattgacc caggcgtgtt ccaccaggcc gctgcctcgc aactcttcgc
      121 aggcttcgcc gacctgctcg cgccacttct tcacgcgggt ggaatccgat ccgcacatga
      181 ggcggaaggt ttccagcttg agcgggtacg gctcccggtg cgagctgaaa tagtcgaaca
      241 tccgtcgggc cgtcggcgac agcttgcggt acttctccca tatgaatttc gtgtagtggt
      301 cgccagcaaa cagcacgacg atttcctcgt cgatcaggac ctggcaacgg gacgttttct
      361 tgccacggtc caggacgcgg aagcggtgca gcagcgacac cgattccagg tgcccaacgc
      421 ggtcggacgt gaagcccatc gccgtcgcct gtaggcgcga caggcattcc tcggccttcg
      481 tgtaataccg gccattgatc gaccagccca ggtcctggca aagctcgtag aacgtgaagg
      541 tgatcggctc gccgataggg gtgcgcttcg cgtactccaa cacctgctgc cacaccagtt
      601 cgtcatcgtc ggcccgcagc tcgacgccgg tgtaggtgat cttcacgtcc ttgttgacgt
      661 ggaaaatgac cttgttttgc agcgcctcgc gcgggatttt cttgttgcgc gtggtgaaca
      721 gggcagagcg ggccgtgtcg tttggcatcg ctcgcatcgt gtccggccac ggcgcaatat
      781 cgaacaagga aagctgcatt tccttgatct gctgcttcgt gtgtttcagc aacgcggcct
      841 gcttggcctc gctgacctgt tttgccaggt cctcgccggc ggtttttcgc ttcttggtcg
      901 tcatagttcc tcgcgtgtcg atggtcatcg acttcgccaa acctgccgcc tcctgttcaa
      961 gacgacgcga acgctccacg gcggccgatg gcgcgggcag ggcaggggga gccagttgca
     1021 cgctgtcgcg ctcgatcttg gccgtagctt gctggaccat cgagccgacg gactggaagg
     1081 tttcgcgggg cgcacgcatg acggtgcggc ttgcgatggt ttcggcatcc tcggcggaaa
     1141 accccgcgtc gatcagttct tgcctgtatg ccttccggtc aaacgtccga ttcattcacc
     1201 ctccttgcgg gattgccccg actcacgccg gggcaatgtg cccttattcc tgatttgacc
     1261 cgcctggtgc cttggtgtcc agataatcca ccttatcggc aatgaagtcg gtcccgtaga
     1321 ccgtctggcc gtccttctcg tacttggtat tccgaatctt gccctgcacg aataccagcg
     1381 accccttgcc caaatacttg ccgtgggcct cggcctgaga gccaaaacac ttgatgcgga
     1441 agaagtcggt gcgctcctgc ttgtcgccgg catcgttgcg ccacatctag gcaacgccag
     1501 cgctgccatt tttggggtga ggccgttcgc ggccgagggg cgcagcccct ggggggatgg
     1561 gaggcccgcg ttagcgggcc gggagggttc gagaaggggg ggcacccccc ttcggcgtgc
     1621 gcggtcacgc gcacagggcg cagccctggt taaaaacaag gtttataaat attggtttaa
     1681 aagcaggtta aaagacaggt tagcggtggc cgaaaaacgg gcggaaaccc ttgcaaatgc
     1741 tggattttct gcctgtggac agcccctcaa atgtcaatag gtgcgcccct catctgtcag
     1801 cactctgccc ctcaagtgtc aaggatcgcg cccctcatct gtcagtagtc gcgcccctca
     1861 agtgtcaata ccgcagggca cttatcccca ggcttgtcca catcatctgt gggaaactcg
     1921 cgtaaaatca ggcgttttcg ccgatttgcg aggctggcca gctccacgtc gccggccgaa
     1981 atcgagcctg cccctcatct gtcaacgccg cgccgggtga gtcggcccct caagtgtcaa
     2041 cgtccgcccc tcatctgtca gtgagggcca agttttccgc gaggtatcca caacgccggc
     2101 ggccgcggtg tctcgcacac ggcttcgacg gcgtttctgg cgcgtttgca gggccataga
     2161 cggccgccag cccagcggcg agggcaacca gcccggtgag cgtcgcaaag gccgagtgcg
     2221 cggaacccct atttgtttat ttttctaaat acattcaaat atgtatccgc tcatgagaca
     2281 ataaccctga taaatgcttc aataatattg aaaaaggaag agtatggcta aaatgagaat
     2341 atcaccggaa ttgaaaaaac tgatcgaaaa ataccgctgc gtaaaagata cggaaggaat
     2401 gtctcctgct aaggtatata agctggtggg agaaaatgaa aacctatatt taaaaatgac
     2461 ggacagccgg tataaaggga ccacctatga tgtggaacgg gaaaaggaca tgatgctatg
     2521 gctggaagga aagctgcctg ttccaaaggt cctgcacttt gaacggcatg atggctggag
     2581 caatctgctc atgagtgagg ccgatggcgt cctttgctcg gaagagtatg aagatgaaca
     2641 aagccctgaa aagattatcg agctgtatgc ggagtgcatc aggctctttc actccatcga
     2701 catatcggat tgtccctata cgaatagctt agacagccgc ttagccgaat tggattactt
     2761 actgaataac gatctggccg atgtggattg cgaaaactgg gaagaggaca ctccatttaa
     2821 agatccgcgc gagctgtatg attttttaaa gacggaaaag cccgaagagg aacttgtctt
     2881 ttcccacggc gacctgggag acagcaacat ctttgtgaaa gatggcaaag taagtggctt
     2941 tattgatctt gggagaagcg gcagggcgga caagtggtat gacattgcct tctgcgtccg
     3001 gtcgctcagg gaggatatcg gggaagaaca gtatgtcgag ctattttttg acttactggg
     3061 gatcaagcct gattgggaga aaataaaata ttatatttta ctggatgaat tgttttagct
     3121 gtcagaccaa gtttactcat atatacttta gattgattta aaacttcatt tttaatttaa
     3181 aaggatctag gtgaagatcc tttttgataa tctcatgacc aaaatccctt aacgtgagtt
     3241 ttcgttccac tgagcgtcag accccgtaga aaagatcaaa ggatcttctt gagatccttt
     3301 ttttctgcgc gtaatctgct gcttgcaaac aaaaaaacca ccgctaccag cggtggtttg
     3361 tttgccggat caagagctac caactctttt tccgaaggta actggcttca gcagagcgca
     3421 gataccaaat actgttcttc tagtgtagcc gtagttaggc caccacttca agaactctgt
     3481 agcaccgcct acatacctcg ctctgctaat cctgttacca gtggctgctg ccagtggcga
     3541 taagtcgtgt cttaccgggt tggactcaag acgatagtta ccggataagg cgcagcggtc
     3601 gggctgaacg gggggttcgt gcacacagcc cagcttggag cgaacgacct acaccgaact
     3661 gagataccta cagcgtgagc tatgagaaag cgccacgctt cccgaaggga gaaaggcgga
     3721 caggtatccg gtaagcggca gggtcggaac aggagagcgc acgagggagc ttccaggggg
     3781 aaacgcctgg tatctttata gtcctgtcgg gtttcgccac ctctgacttg agcgtcgatt
     3841 tttgtgatgc tcgtcagggg ggcggagcct atggaaaaac gccagcaacg cggccttttt
     3901 acggttcctg cactctgtga agacaatgtg tgagaccagt ggtatgggca gctggcacga
     3961 caggtttccc gactggaaag cgggcagtga gcgcaacgca attaatgtga gttagctcac
     4021 tcattaggca ccccaggctt tacactttat gcttccggct cgtatgttgt gtggaattgt
     4081 gagcggataa caatttcaca caggaaacag ctatgaccat gattacgcca agcttgcatg
     4141 cctgcaggtc gactctagag gatccccggg taccgagctc gaattcactg gccgtcgttt
     4201 tacaacgtcg tgactgggaa aaccctggcg ttacccaact taatcgcctt gcagcacatc
     4261 cccctttcgc cagctggcgt aatagcgaag aggcccgcac cgatcgccct tcccaacagt
     4321 tgcgcagcct gaatggcgaa tggcgcctga tgcggtattt tctccttacg catctgtgcg
     4381 gtatttcaca ccgcatatgg tgcactctca gtacaatctg ctctgatgcc gcatagtcgc
     4441 gtggatccgg cttactaaaa gccagataac agtatgcgta tttgcgcgct gatttttgcg
     4501 gtataagaat atatactgat atgtataccc gaagtatgtc aaaaagaggt gtgctatgaa
     4561 gcagcgtatt acagtgacag ttgacagcga cagctatcag ttgctcaagg catatatgat
     4621 gtcaatatct ccggtctggt aagcacaacc atgcagaatg aagcccgtcg tctgcgtgcc
     4681 gaacgctgga aagcggaaaa tcaggaaggg atggctgagg tcgcccggtt tattgaaatg
     4741 aacggctctt ttgctgacga gaacagggac tggtgaaatg cagtttaagg tttacaccta
     4801 taaaagagag agccgttatc gtctgtttgt ggatgtacag agtgatatta ttgacacgcc
     4861 cgggcgacgg atggtgatcc ccctggccag tgcacgtctg ctgtcagata aagtctcccg
     4921 tgaactttac ccggtggtgc atatcgggga tgaaagctgg cgcatgatga ccaccgatat
     4981 ggccagtgtg cctgtctccg ttatcgggga agaagtggct gatctcagcc accgcgaaaa
     5041 tgacatcaaa aacgccatta acctgatgtt ctggggaata taattaagcc agccccgaca
     5101 cccgccaaca cccgctgacg cgccctgacg ggcttgtctg ctcccggcat ccgcttacag
     5161 acaagctgtg acccactcaa gtgggtctca gggacacgaa
//
