# Supplementary material for: In- & Out-Cloning: Plasmid toolboxes for scarless transcription unit and modular Golden Gate acceptor plasmid assembly
Source: bioRxiv preprint, doi:10.1101/2024.06.22.600171, version 1 (2024-06-22)
Supplement: Supporting Data S2 [file 600171_file04.zip › pMA_LP_plasmids_PMID_27306697/pMA73.gbk]

LOCUS       pMA73        5200 bp DNA     circular SYN 05-DEC-2014
DEFINITION  .
ACCESSION   .
VERSION     .
KEYWORDS    .
SOURCE      synthetic DNA construct
  ORGANISM  synthetic DNA construct
REFERENCE   1  (bases 1 to 5200)
  AUTHORS   .
  TITLE     Direct Submission
  JOURNAL   Exported Aug 21, 2023 from SnapGene 6.2.0
            https://www.snapgene.com
COMMENT     This file is created by Vector NTI
            http://www.invitrogen.com/
FEATURES             Location/Qualifiers
     source          1..5200
                     /mol_type="other DNA"
                     /organism="synthetic DNA construct"
     rep_origin      complement(1579..2196)
                     /direction=LEFT
                     /standard_name="oriV"
                     /label=oriV
                     /note="shows similarity to GenBank Accession Number M20134"
                     /note="color: #ff9966"
     CDS             2324..3115
                     /codon_start=1
                     /label=NPTII
                     /note="color: #ff9966"
                     /translation="MAKMRISPELKKLIEKYRCVKDTEGMSPAKVYKLVGENENLYLKM
                     TDSRYKGTTYDVEREKDMMLWLEGKLPVPKVLHFERHDGWSNLLMSEADGVLCSEEYED
                     EQSPEKIIELYAECIRLFHSIDISDCPYTNSLDSRLAELDYLLNNDLADVDCENWEEDT
                     PFKDPRELYDFLKTEKPEEELVFSHGDLGDSNIFVKDGKVSGFIDLGRSGRADKWYDIA
                     FCVRSLREDIGEEQYVELFFDLLGIKPDWEKIKYYILLDELF"
     variation       2806
                     /label=A to G
                     /note="color: #3366cc"
     variation       3005
                     /label=A to C, I to L
                     /note="color: #3366cc"
     misc_feature    3278..3892
                     /label=rep - pMB1
                     /note="color: #66cc99; direction: RIGHT"
     variation       3436
                     /label=C to T
                     /note="color: #3366cc"
     rep_origin      3877
                     /label=ORI
                     /note="RNaseH cleavage point"
                     /note="color: #3366cc"
     promoter        3983..4106
                     /label=P lac prom
                     /note="color: #800000; direction: RIGHT"
     promoter        4075
                     /label=P
                     /label=P(LAC)
                     /note="lac promoter"
                     /note="color: #800000; direction: RIGHT"
     CDS             4113..4436
                     /codon_start=1
                     /gene="lacZ fragment"
                     /product="LacZ-alpha fragment of beta-galactosidase"
                     /label=lacZ-alpha
                     /note="color: #993366"
                     /translation="MTMITPSLHACRSTLEDPRVPSSNSLAVVLQRRDWENPGVTQLNR
                     LAAHPPFASWRNSEEARTDRPSQQLRSLNGEWRLMRYFLLTHLCGISHRIWCTLSTICS
                     DAA"
     misc_feature    4437..5083
                     /label=ccdB Kassette aus pDONR201
                     /note="color: #ffff99"
     misc_feature    4778..5083
                     /label=ccdB
                     /note="color: #993366; direction: RIGHT"
ORIGIN
        1 gtggccgggc tgctgaaccc ccagccggaa ctgaccccac aaggccctag cgtttgcaat
       61 gcaccaggtc atcattgacc caggcgtgtt ccaccaggcc gctgcctcgc aactcttcgc
      121 aggcttcgcc gacctgctcg cgccacttct tcacgcgggt ggaatccgat ccgcacatga
      181 ggcggaaggt ttccagcttg agcgggtacg gctcccggtg cgagctgaaa tagtcgaaca
      241 tccgtcgggc cgtcggcgac agcttgcggt acttctccca tatgaatttc gtgtagtggt
      301 cgccagcaaa cagcacgacg atttcctcgt cgatcaggac ctggcaacgg gacgttttct
      361 tgccacggtc caggacgcgg aagcggtgca gcagcgacac cgattccagg tgcccaacgc
      421 ggtcggacgt gaagcccatc gccgtcgcct gtaggcgcga caggcattcc tcggccttcg
      481 tgtaataccg gccattgatc gaccagccca ggtcctggca aagctcgtag aacgtgaagg
      541 tgatcggctc gccgataggg gtgcgcttcg cgtactccaa cacctgctgc cacaccagtt
      601 cgtcatcgtc ggcccgcagc tcgacgccgg tgtaggtgat cttcacgtcc ttgttgacgt
      661 ggaaaatgac cttgttttgc agcgcctcgc gcgggatttt cttgttgcgc gtggtgaaca
      721 gggcagagcg ggccgtgtcg tttggcatcg ctcgcatcgt gtccggccac ggcgcaatat
      781 cgaacaagga aagctgcatt tccttgatct gctgcttcgt gtgtttcagc aacgcggcct
      841 gcttggcctc gctgacctgt tttgccaggt cctcgccggc ggtttttcgc ttcttggtcg
      901 tcatagttcc tcgcgtgtcg atggtcatcg acttcgccaa acctgccgcc tcctgttcaa
      961 gacgacgcga acgctccacg gcggccgatg gcgcgggcag ggcaggggga gccagttgca
     1021 cgctgtcgcg ctcgatcttg gccgtagctt gctggaccat cgagccgacg gactggaagg
     1081 tttcgcgggg cgcacgcatg acggtgcggc ttgcgatggt ttcggcatcc tcggcggaaa
     1141 accccgcgtc gatcagttct tgcctgtatg ccttccggtc aaacgtccga ttcattcacc
     1201 ctccttgcgg gattgccccg actcacgccg gggcaatgtg cccttattcc tgatttgacc
     1261 cgcctggtgc cttggtgtcc agataatcca ccttatcggc aatgaagtcg gtcccgtaga
     1321 ccgtctggcc gtccttctcg tacttggtat tccgaatctt gccctgcacg aataccagcg
     1381 accccttgcc caaatacttg ccgtgggcct cggcctgaga gccaaaacac ttgatgcgga
     1441 agaagtcggt gcgctcctgc ttgtcgccgg catcgttgcg ccacatctag gcaacgccag
     1501 cgctgccatt tttggggtga ggccgttcgc ggccgagggg cgcagcccct ggggggatgg
     1561 gaggcccgcg ttagcgggcc gggagggttc gagaaggggg ggcacccccc ttcggcgtgc
     1621 gcggtcacgc gcacagggcg cagccctggt taaaaacaag gtttataaat attggtttaa
     1681 aagcaggtta aaagacaggt tagcggtggc cgaaaaacgg gcggaaaccc ttgcaaatgc
     1741 tggattttct gcctgtggac agcccctcaa atgtcaatag gtgcgcccct catctgtcag
     1801 cactctgccc ctcaagtgtc aaggatcgcg cccctcatct gtcagtagtc gcgcccctca
     1861 agtgtcaata ccgcagggca cttatcccca ggcttgtcca catcatctgt gggaaactcg
     1921 cgtaaaatca ggcgttttcg ccgatttgcg aggctggcca gctccacgtc gccggccgaa
     1981 atcgagcctg cccctcatct gtcaacgccg cgccgggtga gtcggcccct caagtgtcaa
     2041 cgtccgcccc tcatctgtca gtgagggcca agttttccgc gaggtatcca caacgccggc
     2101 ggccgcggtg tctcgcacac ggcttcgacg gcgtttctgg cgcgtttgca gggccataga
     2161 cggccgccag cccagcggcg agggcaacca gcccggtgag cgtcgcaaag gccgagtgcg
     2221 cggaacccct atttgtttat ttttctaaat acattcaaat atgtatccgc tcatgagaca
     2281 ataaccctga taaatgcttc aataatattg aaaaaggaag agtatggcta aaatgagaat
     2341 atcaccggaa ttgaaaaaac tgatcgaaaa ataccgctgc gtaaaagata cggaaggaat
     2401 gtctcctgct aaggtatata agctggtggg agaaaatgaa aacctatatt taaaaatgac
     2461 ggacagccgg tataaaggga ccacctatga tgtggaacgg gaaaaggaca tgatgctatg
     2521 gctggaagga aagctgcctg ttccaaaggt cctgcacttt gaacggcatg atggctggag
     2581 caatctgctc atgagtgagg ccgatggcgt cctttgctcg gaagagtatg aagatgaaca
     2641 aagccctgaa aagattatcg agctgtatgc ggagtgcatc aggctctttc actccatcga
     2701 catatcggat tgtccctata cgaatagctt agacagccgc ttagccgaat tggattactt
     2761 actgaataac gatctggccg atgtggattg cgaaaactgg gaagaggaca ctccatttaa
     2821 agatccgcgc gagctgtatg attttttaaa gacggaaaag cccgaagagg aacttgtctt
     2881 ttcccacggc gacctgggag acagcaacat ctttgtgaaa gatggcaaag taagtggctt
     2941 tattgatctt gggagaagcg gcagggcgga caagtggtat gacattgcct tctgcgtccg
     3001 gtcgctcagg gaggatatcg gggaagaaca gtatgtcgag ctattttttg acttactggg
     3061 gatcaagcct gattgggaga aaataaaata ttatatttta ctggatgaat tgttttagct
     3121 gtcagaccaa gtttactcat atatacttta gattgattta aaacttcatt tttaatttaa
     3181 aaggatctag gtgaagatcc tttttgataa tctcatgacc aaaatccctt aacgtgagtt
     3241 ttcgttccac tgagcgtcag accccgtaga aaagatcaaa ggatcttctt gagatccttt
     3301 ttttctgcgc gtaatctgct gcttgcaaac aaaaaaacca ccgctaccag cggtggtttg
     3361 tttgccggat caagagctac caactctttt tccgaaggta actggcttca gcagagcgca
     3421 gataccaaat actgttcttc tagtgtagcc gtagttaggc caccacttca agaactctgt
     3481 agcaccgcct acatacctcg ctctgctaat cctgttacca gtggctgctg ccagtggcga
     3541 taagtcgtgt cttaccgggt tggactcaag acgatagtta ccggataagg cgcagcggtc
     3601 gggctgaacg gggggttcgt gcacacagcc cagcttggag cgaacgacct acaccgaact
     3661 gagataccta cagcgtgagc tatgagaaag cgccacgctt cccgaaggga gaaaggcgga
     3721 caggtatccg gtaagcggca gggtcggaac aggagagcgc acgagggagc ttccaggggg
     3781 aaacgcctgg tatctttata gtcctgtcgg gtttcgccac ctctgacttg agcgtcgatt
     3841 tttgtgatgc tcgtcagggg ggcggagcct atggaaaaac gccagcaacg cggccttttt
     3901 acggttcctg cactctgtga agacaagagc tgagaccagt ggtatgggca gctggcacga
     3961 caggtttccc gactggaaag cgggcagtga gcgcaacgca attaatgtga gttagctcac
     4021 tcattaggca ccccaggctt tacactttat gcttccggct cgtatgttgt gtggaattgt
     4081 gagcggataa caatttcaca caggaaacag ctatgaccat gattacgcca agcttgcatg
     4141 cctgcaggtc gactctagag gatccccggg taccgagctc gaattcactg gccgtcgttt
     4201 tacaacgtcg tgactgggaa aaccctggcg ttacccaact taatcgcctt gcagcacatc
     4261 cccctttcgc cagctggcgt aatagcgaag aggcccgcac cgatcgccct tcccaacagt
     4321 tgcgcagcct gaatggcgaa tggcgcctga tgcggtattt tctccttacg catctgtgcg
     4381 gtatttcaca ccgcatatgg tgcactctca gtacaatctg ctctgatgcc gcatagtcgc
     4441 gtggatccgg cttactaaaa gccagataac agtatgcgta tttgcgcgct gatttttgcg
     4501 gtataagaat atatactgat atgtataccc gaagtatgtc aaaaagaggt gtgctatgaa
     4561 gcagcgtatt acagtgacag ttgacagcga cagctatcag ttgctcaagg catatatgat
     4621 gtcaatatct ccggtctggt aagcacaacc atgcagaatg aagcccgtcg tctgcgtgcc
     4681 gaacgctgga aagcggaaaa tcaggaaggg atggctgagg tcgcccggtt tattgaaatg
     4741 aacggctctt ttgctgacga gaacagggac tggtgaaatg cagtttaagg tttacaccta
     4801 taaaagagag agccgttatc gtctgtttgt ggatgtacag agtgatatta ttgacacgcc
     4861 cgggcgacgg atggtgatcc ccctggccag tgcacgtctg ctgtcagata aagtctcccg
     4921 tgaactttac ccggtggtgc atatcgggga tgaaagctgg cgcatgatga ccaccgatat
     4981 ggccagtgtg cctgtctccg ttatcgggga agaagtggct gatctcagcc accgcgaaaa
     5041 tgacatcaaa aacgccatta acctgatgtt ctggggaata taattaagcc agccccgaca
     5101 cccgccaaca cccgctgacg cgccctgacg ggcttgtctg ctcccggcat ccgcttacag
     5161 acaagctgtg acccactcaa gtgggtctca gggacacgaa
//
