# Supplementary material for: In- & Out-Cloning: Plasmid toolboxes for scarless transcription unit and modular Golden Gate acceptor plasmid assembly
Source: bioRxiv preprint, doi:10.1101/2024.06.22.600171, version 1 (2024-06-22)
Supplement: Supporting Data S2 [file 600171_file04.zip › pSL_assembled_plasmids/pSL0858.gbk]

LOCUS       pSL0858        5185 bp DNA     circular SYN 11-MAR-2024
DEFINITION  .
ACCESSION   .
VERSION     .
KEYWORDS    .
SOURCE      synthetic DNA construct
  ORGANISM  synthetic DNA construct
REFERENCE   1  (bases 1 to 5185)
  AUTHORS   .
  TITLE     Direct Submission
  JOURNAL   Exported Mar 11, 2024 from SnapGene 6.2.0
            https://www.snapgene.com
FEATURES             Location/Qualifiers
     source          1..5185
                     /mol_type="other DNA"
                     /organism="synthetic DNA construct"
     rep_origin      5..593
                     /label=ori
                     /label=rep origin
                     /note="pMB1 origin of replication (counter-clockwise)
                     (RNAII -35 to RNA/DNA switch point)"
                     /note="color: #ffff00"
     promoter        618..722
                     /gene="bla"
                     /label=AmpR promoter
                     /note="color: #ffffff; direction: RIGHT"
     CDS             723..1583
                     /codon_start=1
                     /gene="bla"
                     /product="beta-lactamase"
                     /label=AmpR
                     /note="confers resistance to ampicillin, carbenicillin,
                     and related antibiotics"
                     /note="color: #ccffcc"
                     /translation="MSIQHFRVALIPFFAAFCLPVFAHPETLVKVKDAEDQLGARVGYI
                     ELDLNSGKILESFRPEERFPMMSTFKVLLCGAVLSRIDAGQEQLGRRIHYSQNDLVEYS
                     PVTEKHLTDGMTVRELCSAAITMSDNTAANLLLTTIGGPKELTAFLHNMGDHVTRLDRW
                     EPELNEAIPNDERDTTMPVAMATTLRKLLTGELLTLASRQQLIDWMEADKVAGPLLRSA
                     LPAGWFIADKSGAGERGSRGIIAALGPDGKPSRIVVIYTTGSQATMDERNRQIAEIGAS
                     LIKHW"
     promoter        1666..1786
                     /label=Plac
                     /note="color: #ffffff"
     promoter        1795..1806
                     /label=RBS
                     /note="color: #ffffff"
     CDS             1813..2523
                     /codon_start=1
                     /product="monomeric derivative of DsRed fluorescent
                     protein"
                     /label=mCherry
                     /note="mammalian codon-optimized"
                     /note="color: #993366"
                     /translation="MVSKGEEDNMAIIKEFMRFKVHMEGSVNGHEFEIEGEGEGRPYEG
                     TQTAKLKVTKGGPLPFAWDILSPQFMYGSKAYVKHPADIPDYLKLSFPEGFKWERVMNF
                     EDGGVVTVTQDSSLQDGEFIYKVKLRGTNFPSDGPVMQKKTMGWEASSERMYPEDGALK
                     GEIKQRLKLKDGGHYDAEVKTTYKAKKPVQLPGAYNVNIKLDITSHNEDYTIVEQYERA
                     EGRHSTGGMDELYK"
     terminator      2543..2586
                     /gene="<i>Escherichia coli rrnB</i>"
                     /label=rrnB T1 terminator
                     /note="transcription terminator T1 from the <i>E. coli
                     rrnB</i> gene"
                     /note="color: #ffffff"
     terminator      2627..2654
                     /label=T7Te terminator
                     /note="phage T7 early transcription terminator"
                     /note="color: #ffffff"
     CDS             3035..3340
                     /codon_start=1
                     /label=ccdB
                     /note="color: #993366"
                     /translation="MQFKVYTYKRESRYRLFVDVQSDIIDTPGRRMVIPLASARLLSDK
                     VSRELYPVVHIGDESWRMMTTDMASVPVSVIGEEVADLSHRENDIKNAINLMFWGI"
     rep_origin      3499..3889
                     /label=ARS4
                     /note="color: #ffff00"
     rep_origin      3915..4031
                     /label=CEN6
                     /note="color: #ffff00"
     promoter        4056..4292
                     /gene="<i>S. cerevisiae HIS3</i>"
                     /label=HIS3 promoter
                     /note="color: #ffffff"
     CDS             4293..4955
                     /codon_start=1
                     /label=HIS3
                     /note="color: #ff7f50"
                     /translation="MTEQKALVKRITNETKIQIAISLKGGPLAIEHSIFPEKEAEAVAE
                     QATQSQVINVHTGIGFLDHMIHALAKHSGWSLIVECIGDLHIDDHHTTEDCGIALGQAF
                     KEALGAVRGVKRFGSGFAPLDEALSRAVVDLSNRPYAVVELGLQREKVGDLSCEMIPHF
                     LESFAEASRITLHVDCLRGKNDHHRSESAFKALAVAIREATSPNGTNDVPSTKGVLM"
     terminator      4956..5165
                     /label=HIS3 Term
                     /label=HIS3 Term.
                     /note="color: #ffffff"
ORIGIN
        1 tacattgaga tccttttttt ctgcgcgtaa tctgctgctt gcaaacaaaa aaaccaccgc
       61 taccagcggt ggtttgtttg ccggatcaag agctaccaac tctttttccg aaggtaactg
      121 gcttcagcag agcgcagata ccaaatactg ttcttctagt gtagccgtag ttaggccacc
      181 acttcaagaa ctctgtagca ccgcctacat acctcgctct gctaatcctg ttaccagtgg
      241 ctgctgccag tggcgataag tcgtgtctta ccgggttgga ctcaagacga tagttaccgg
      301 ataaggcgca gcggtcgggc tgaacggggg gttcgtgcac acagcccagc ttggagcgaa
      361 cgacctacac cgaactgaga tacctacagc gtgagctatg agaaagcgcc acgcttcccg
      421 aagggagaaa ggcggacagg tatccggtaa gcggcagggt cggaacagga gagcgcacga
      481 gggagcttcc agggggaaac gcctggtatc tttatagtcc tgtcgggttt cgccacctct
      541 gacttgagcg tcgatttttg tgatgctcgt caggggggcg gagcctatgg aaactaaacc
      601 tctctgtagt caaggaacgc ggaaccccta tttgtttatt tttctaaata cattcaaata
      661 tgtatccgct catgagacaa taaccctgat aaatgcttca ataatattga aaaaggaaga
      721 gtatgagtat tcaacatttc cgtgtcgccc ttattccctt ttttgcggca ttttgccttc
      781 ctgtttttgc tcacccagaa acgctggtga aagtaaaaga tgctgaagat cagttgggtg
      841 cacgagtggg ttacatcgaa ctggatctca acagcggtaa gatccttgag agttttcgcc
      901 ccgaagaacg ttttccaatg atgagcactt ttaaagttct gctatgtggc gcggtattat
      961 cccgtattga cgccgggcaa gagcaactcg gtcgccgcat acactattct cagaatgact
     1021 tggttgagta ctcaccagtc acagaaaagc atcttacgga tggcatgaca gtaagagaat
     1081 tatgcagtgc tgccataacc atgagtgata acactgcggc caacttactt ctgacaacga
     1141 tcggaggacc gaaggagcta accgcttttt tgcacaacat gggggatcat gtaactcgcc
     1201 ttgatcgttg ggaaccggag ctgaatgaag ccataccaaa cgacgagcgt gacaccacga
     1261 tgcctgtagc aatggcaaca acgttgcgca aactattaac tggcgaacta cttactctag
     1321 cttcccggca acaattaata gactggatgg aggcggataa agttgcagga ccacttctgc
     1381 gctcggccct tccggctggc tggtttattg ctgataaatc tggagccggt gagcgtggtt
     1441 ctcgcggtat cattgcagca ctggggccag atggtaagcc ctcccgtatc gtagttatct
     1501 acacgacggg gagtcaggca actatggatg aacgaaatag acagatcgct gagataggtg
     1561 cctcactgat taagcattgg taactgtgcc aacgcttaaa gttcattcac gccacttcgt
     1621 gcaggtctca tgccttctga agagcaggtt tcccgactgg aaagcgggca gtgagcgcaa
     1681 cgcaattaat gtgagttagc tcactcatta ggcaccccag gctttacact ttatgcttcc
     1741 ggctcgtatg ttgtgtggaa ttgtgagcgg ataacaattt cacacatact agagaaagag
     1801 gagaaatact agatggtgag caagggcgag gaggataaca tggccatcat caaggagttc
     1861 atgcgcttca aggtgcacat ggagggctcc gtgaacggcc acgagttcga gatcgagggc
     1921 gagggcgagg gccgccccta cgagggcacc cagaccgcca agctgaaggt gaccaagggt
     1981 ggccccctgc ccttcgcctg ggacatcctg tcccctcagt tcatgtacgg ctccaaggcc
     2041 tacgtgaagc accccgccga catccccgac tacttgaagc tgtccttccc cgagggcttc
     2101 aagtgggagc gcgtgatgaa cttcgaggac ggcggcgtgg tgaccgtgac ccaggactcc
     2161 tccttgcagg acggcgagtt catctacaag gtgaagctgc gcggcaccaa cttcccctcc
     2221 gacggccccg taatgcagaa gaaaaccatg ggctgggagg cctcctccga gcggatgtac
     2281 cccgaggacg gcgccctgaa gggcgagatc aagcagaggc tgaagctgaa ggacggcggc
     2341 cactacgacg ctgaggtcaa gaccacctac aaggccaaga agcccgtgca gctgcccggc
     2401 gcctacaacg tcaacatcaa gttggacatc acctcccaca acgaggacta caccatcgtg
     2461 gaacagtacg aacgcgccga gggccgccac tccaccggcg gcatggacga gctgtacaag
     2521 taatactaga gccaggcatc aaataaaacg aaaggctcag tcgaaagact gggcctttcg
     2581 ttttatctgt tgtttgtcgg tgaacgctct ctactagagt cacactggct caccttcggg
     2641 tgggcctttc tgcgtttata gggcttagcc ttattggttt cttaggcgct gcctcgcgtg
     2701 gatccggctt actaaaagcc agataacagt atgcgtattt gcgcgctgat ttttgcggta
     2761 taagaatata tactgatatg tatacccgaa gtatgtcaaa aagaggtgtg ctatgaagca
     2821 gcgtattaca gtgacagttg acagcgacag ctatcagttg ctcaaggcat atatgatgtc
     2881 aatatctccg gtctggtaag cacaaccatg cagaatgaag cccgtcgtct gcgtgccgaa
     2941 cgctggaaag cggaaaatca ggaagggatg gctgaggtcg cccggtttat tgaaatgaac
     3001 ggctcttttg ctgacgagaa cagggactgg tgaaatgcag tttaaggttt acacctataa
     3061 aagagagagc cgttatcgtc tgtttgtgga tgtacagagt gatattattg acacgcccgg
     3121 gcgacggatg gtgatccccc tggccagtgc acgtctgctg tcagataaag tctcccgtga
     3181 actttacccg gtggtgcata tcggggatga aagctggcgc atgatgacca ccgatatggc
     3241 cagtgtgcct gtctccgtta tcggggaaga agtggctgat ctcagccacc gcgaaaatga
     3301 catcaaaaac gccattaacc tgatgttctg gggaatataa ttaagccagc cccgacaccc
     3361 gccaacaccc gctgacgcgc cctgacgggc ttgtctgctc ccggcatccg cttacagaca
     3421 agctgtgacc cactcaagtg gctcttctcg ggcaatgaga ccacagagtg gggcactctc
     3481 tatgatactc taaacttcaa gactctaggg ggatcgccaa caaatactac cttttatctt
     3541 gctattcctg ctctcaggta ttaatgccga attgtttcat cttgtctgtg tagaaaacca
     3601 cacacgaaaa tcctgtgatt ttacatttta cttatcgtta atcgaatgta tatctattta
     3661 atctgctttt cttgtctaat aaatatatat gtaaagtacg ctttttgttg aaatttttta
     3721 aacctttgtt tatttttttt tcttcattcc gtaactcttc taccttcttt atttactttc
     3781 taaaatccaa atacaaaaca taaaaataaa taaacacaga gtaaattccc aaattattcc
     3841 atcattaaaa gatacgaggc gcgtgtaagt tacaggcaag cgatccgtct tcaaacttaa
     3901 gatgatttct gataatcacg tgctataaaa ataattataa tttaaatttt ttaatataaa
     3961 tatataaatt aaaaatagaa agtaaaaaaa gaaattaaag aaaaaatagt ttttgttttc
     4021 cgaagatgta aactgaatgg ttaaactttc aaactaacac agtcctttcc cgcaattttc
     4081 tttttctatt actcttggcc tcctctagta cactctatat ttttttatgc ctcggtaatg
     4141 attttcattt ttttttttcc acctagcgga tgactctttt tttttcttag cgattggcat
     4201 tatcacataa tgaattatac attatataaa gtaatgtgat ttcttcgaag aatatactaa
     4261 aaaatgagca ggcaagataa acgaaggcaa agatgacaga gcagaaagcc ctagtaaagc
     4321 gtattacaaa tgaaaccaag attcagattg cgatctcttt aaagggtggt cccctagcga
     4381 tagagcactc gatcttccca gaaaaagagg cagaagcagt agcagaacag gccacacaat
     4441 cgcaagtgat taacgtccac acaggtatag ggtttctgga ccatatgata catgctctgg
     4501 ccaagcattc cggctggtcg ctaatcgttg agtgcattgg tgacttacac atagacgacc
     4561 atcacaccac tgaggactgc gggattgctc tcggtcaagc ttttaaagag gccctagggg
     4621 ccgtgcgtgg agtaaaaagg tttggatcag gatttgcgcc tttggatgag gcactttcca
     4681 gagcggtggt tgatctttcg aacaggccgt acgcagttgt cgaacttggt ttgcaaaggg
     4741 agaaagtagg tgatctctct tgcgagatga tcccgcattt tcttgaaagc tttgcagagg
     4801 ctagcagaat taccctccac gttgattgtc tgcgaggcaa gaatgatcat caccgtagtg
     4861 agagtgcgtt caaggctctt gcggttgcca taagagaagc cacctcgccc aatggtacca
     4921 acgatgttcc ctccaccaaa ggtgttctta tgtagtgaca ccgattattt aaagctgctg
     4981 catacgatat atatacatgt gtatatatgt atacctatga atgtcagtaa gtatgtatac
     5041 gaacagtatg atactgaaga tgacaaggta atgcatcatt ctatacgtgt cattctgaac
     5101 gaggcgcgct ttcctttttt ctttttgctt tttctttttt tttctcttga actcgacgga
     5161 tcataaagct ttaagaagtt tgagg
//
