# Supplementary material for: In- & Out-Cloning: Plasmid toolboxes for scarless transcription unit and modular Golden Gate acceptor plasmid assembly
Source: bioRxiv preprint, doi:10.1101/2024.06.22.600171, version 1 (2024-06-22)
Supplement: Supporting Data S2 [file 600171_file04.zip › pSL_assembled_plasmids/pSL0859.gbk]

LOCUS       pSL0859        5992 bp DNA     circular SYN 11-MAR-2024
DEFINITION  .
ACCESSION   .
VERSION     .
KEYWORDS    .
SOURCE      synthetic DNA construct
  ORGANISM  synthetic DNA construct
REFERENCE   1  (bases 1 to 5992)
  AUTHORS   .
  TITLE     Direct Submission
  JOURNAL   Exported Mar 11, 2024 from SnapGene 6.2.0
            https://www.snapgene.com
FEATURES             Location/Qualifiers
     source          1..5992
                     /mol_type="other DNA"
                     /organism="synthetic DNA construct"
     rep_origin      5..593
                     /label=ori
                     /label=rep origin
                     /note="pMB1 origin of replication (counter-clockwise)
                     (RNAII -35 to RNA/DNA switch point)"
                     /note="color: #ffff00"
     promoter        618..722
                     /gene="bla"
                     /label=AmpR promoter
                     /note="color: #ffffff; direction: RIGHT"
     CDS             723..1583
                     /codon_start=1
                     /gene="bla"
                     /product="beta-lactamase"
                     /label=AmpR
                     /note="confers resistance to ampicillin, carbenicillin,
                     and related antibiotics"
                     /note="color: #ccffcc"
                     /translation="MSIQHFRVALIPFFAAFCLPVFAHPETLVKVKDAEDQLGARVGYI
                     ELDLNSGKILESFRPEERFPMMSTFKVLLCGAVLSRIDAGQEQLGRRIHYSQNDLVEYS
                     PVTEKHLTDGMTVRELCSAAITMSDNTAANLLLTTIGGPKELTAFLHNMGDHVTRLDRW
                     EPELNEAIPNDERDTTMPVAMATTLRKLLTGELLTLASRQQLIDWMEADKVAGPLLRSA
                     LPAGWFIADKSGAGERGSRGIIAALGPDGKPSRIVVIYTTGSQATMDERNRQIAEIGAS
                     LIKHW"
     promoter        1666..1786
                     /label=Plac
                     /note="color: #ffffff"
     promoter        1795..1806
                     /label=RBS
                     /note="color: #ffffff"
     CDS             1813..2523
                     /codon_start=1
                     /product="monomeric derivative of DsRed fluorescent
                     protein"
                     /label=mCherry
                     /note="mammalian codon-optimized"
                     /note="color: #993366"
                     /translation="MVSKGEEDNMAIIKEFMRFKVHMEGSVNGHEFEIEGEGEGRPYEG
                     TQTAKLKVTKGGPLPFAWDILSPQFMYGSKAYVKHPADIPDYLKLSFPEGFKWERVMNF
                     EDGGVVTVTQDSSLQDGEFIYKVKLRGTNFPSDGPVMQKKTMGWEASSERMYPEDGALK
                     GEIKQRLKLKDGGHYDAEVKTTYKAKKPVQLPGAYNVNIKLDITSHNEDYTIVEQYERA
                     EGRHSTGGMDELYK"
     terminator      2543..2586
                     /gene="<i>Escherichia coli rrnB</i>"
                     /label=rrnB T1 terminator
                     /note="transcription terminator T1 from the <i>E. coli
                     rrnB</i> gene"
                     /note="color: #ffffff"
     terminator      2627..2654
                     /label=T7Te terminator
                     /note="phage T7 early transcription terminator"
                     /note="color: #ffffff"
     CDS             3035..3340
                     /codon_start=1
                     /label=ccdB
                     /note="color: #993366"
                     /translation="MQFKVYTYKRESRYRLFVDVQSDIIDTPGRRMVIPLASARLLSDK
                     VSRELYPVVHIGDESWRMMTTDMASVPVSVIGEEVADLSHRENDIKNAINLMFWGI"
     rep_origin      3499..3889
                     /label=ARS4
                     /note="color: #ffff00"
     rep_origin      3915..4031
                     /label=CEN6
                     /note="color: #ffff00"
     promoter        4056..4703
                     /label=LEU2 Promoter
                     /note="color: #ffffff"
     CDS             4704..5798
                     /codon_start=1
                     /label=LEU2
                     /note="color: #ff7f50"
                     /translation="MSAPKKIVVLPGDHVGQEITAEAIKVLKAISDVRSNVKFDFENHL
                     IGGAAIDATGVPLPDEALEASKKADAVLLGAVGGPKWGTGSVRPEQGLLKIRKELQLYA
                     NLRPCNFASDSLLDLSPIKPQFAKGTDFVVVRELVGGIYFGKRKEDDGDGVAWDSEQYT
                     VPEVQRITRMAAFMALQHEPPLPIWSLDKANVLASSRLWRKTVEETIKNEFPTLKVQHQ
                     LIDSAAMILVKNPTHLNGIIITSNMFGDIISDEASVIPGSLGLLPSASLASLPDKNTAF
                     GLYEPCHGSAPDLPKNKVNPIATILSAAMMLKLSLNLPEEGKAIEDAVKKVLDAGIRTG
                     DLGGSNSTTEVGDAVAEEVKKILA"
     terminator      5799..5972
                     /label=AgLEU2 Terminator
                     /note="color: #ffffff"
ORIGIN
        1 tacattgaga tccttttttt ctgcgcgtaa tctgctgctt gcaaacaaaa aaaccaccgc
       61 taccagcggt ggtttgtttg ccggatcaag agctaccaac tctttttccg aaggtaactg
      121 gcttcagcag agcgcagata ccaaatactg ttcttctagt gtagccgtag ttaggccacc
      181 acttcaagaa ctctgtagca ccgcctacat acctcgctct gctaatcctg ttaccagtgg
      241 ctgctgccag tggcgataag tcgtgtctta ccgggttgga ctcaagacga tagttaccgg
      301 ataaggcgca gcggtcgggc tgaacggggg gttcgtgcac acagcccagc ttggagcgaa
      361 cgacctacac cgaactgaga tacctacagc gtgagctatg agaaagcgcc acgcttcccg
      421 aagggagaaa ggcggacagg tatccggtaa gcggcagggt cggaacagga gagcgcacga
      481 gggagcttcc agggggaaac gcctggtatc tttatagtcc tgtcgggttt cgccacctct
      541 gacttgagcg tcgatttttg tgatgctcgt caggggggcg gagcctatgg aaactaaacc
      601 tctctgtagt caaggaacgc ggaaccccta tttgtttatt tttctaaata cattcaaata
      661 tgtatccgct catgagacaa taaccctgat aaatgcttca ataatattga aaaaggaaga
      721 gtatgagtat tcaacatttc cgtgtcgccc ttattccctt ttttgcggca ttttgccttc
      781 ctgtttttgc tcacccagaa acgctggtga aagtaaaaga tgctgaagat cagttgggtg
      841 cacgagtggg ttacatcgaa ctggatctca acagcggtaa gatccttgag agttttcgcc
      901 ccgaagaacg ttttccaatg atgagcactt ttaaagttct gctatgtggc gcggtattat
      961 cccgtattga cgccgggcaa gagcaactcg gtcgccgcat acactattct cagaatgact
     1021 tggttgagta ctcaccagtc acagaaaagc atcttacgga tggcatgaca gtaagagaat
     1081 tatgcagtgc tgccataacc atgagtgata acactgcggc caacttactt ctgacaacga
     1141 tcggaggacc gaaggagcta accgcttttt tgcacaacat gggggatcat gtaactcgcc
     1201 ttgatcgttg ggaaccggag ctgaatgaag ccataccaaa cgacgagcgt gacaccacga
     1261 tgcctgtagc aatggcaaca acgttgcgca aactattaac tggcgaacta cttactctag
     1321 cttcccggca acaattaata gactggatgg aggcggataa agttgcagga ccacttctgc
     1381 gctcggccct tccggctggc tggtttattg ctgataaatc tggagccggt gagcgtggtt
     1441 ctcgcggtat cattgcagca ctggggccag atggtaagcc ctcccgtatc gtagttatct
     1501 acacgacggg gagtcaggca actatggatg aacgaaatag acagatcgct gagataggtg
     1561 cctcactgat taagcattgg taactgtgcc aacgcttaaa gttcattcac gccacttcgt
     1621 gcaggtctca tgccttctga agagcaggtt tcccgactgg aaagcgggca gtgagcgcaa
     1681 cgcaattaat gtgagttagc tcactcatta ggcaccccag gctttacact ttatgcttcc
     1741 ggctcgtatg ttgtgtggaa ttgtgagcgg ataacaattt cacacatact agagaaagag
     1801 gagaaatact agatggtgag caagggcgag gaggataaca tggccatcat caaggagttc
     1861 atgcgcttca aggtgcacat ggagggctcc gtgaacggcc acgagttcga gatcgagggc
     1921 gagggcgagg gccgccccta cgagggcacc cagaccgcca agctgaaggt gaccaagggt
     1981 ggccccctgc ccttcgcctg ggacatcctg tcccctcagt tcatgtacgg ctccaaggcc
     2041 tacgtgaagc accccgccga catccccgac tacttgaagc tgtccttccc cgagggcttc
     2101 aagtgggagc gcgtgatgaa cttcgaggac ggcggcgtgg tgaccgtgac ccaggactcc
     2161 tccttgcagg acggcgagtt catctacaag gtgaagctgc gcggcaccaa cttcccctcc
     2221 gacggccccg taatgcagaa gaaaaccatg ggctgggagg cctcctccga gcggatgtac
     2281 cccgaggacg gcgccctgaa gggcgagatc aagcagaggc tgaagctgaa ggacggcggc
     2341 cactacgacg ctgaggtcaa gaccacctac aaggccaaga agcccgtgca gctgcccggc
     2401 gcctacaacg tcaacatcaa gttggacatc acctcccaca acgaggacta caccatcgtg
     2461 gaacagtacg aacgcgccga gggccgccac tccaccggcg gcatggacga gctgtacaag
     2521 taatactaga gccaggcatc aaataaaacg aaaggctcag tcgaaagact gggcctttcg
     2581 ttttatctgt tgtttgtcgg tgaacgctct ctactagagt cacactggct caccttcggg
     2641 tgggcctttc tgcgtttata gggcttagcc ttattggttt cttaggcgct gcctcgcgtg
     2701 gatccggctt actaaaagcc agataacagt atgcgtattt gcgcgctgat ttttgcggta
     2761 taagaatata tactgatatg tatacccgaa gtatgtcaaa aagaggtgtg ctatgaagca
     2821 gcgtattaca gtgacagttg acagcgacag ctatcagttg ctcaaggcat atatgatgtc
     2881 aatatctccg gtctggtaag cacaaccatg cagaatgaag cccgtcgtct gcgtgccgaa
     2941 cgctggaaag cggaaaatca ggaagggatg gctgaggtcg cccggtttat tgaaatgaac
     3001 ggctcttttg ctgacgagaa cagggactgg tgaaatgcag tttaaggttt acacctataa
     3061 aagagagagc cgttatcgtc tgtttgtgga tgtacagagt gatattattg acacgcccgg
     3121 gcgacggatg gtgatccccc tggccagtgc acgtctgctg tcagataaag tctcccgtga
     3181 actttacccg gtggtgcata tcggggatga aagctggcgc atgatgacca ccgatatggc
     3241 cagtgtgcct gtctccgtta tcggggaaga agtggctgat ctcagccacc gcgaaaatga
     3301 catcaaaaac gccattaacc tgatgttctg gggaatataa ttaagccagc cccgacaccc
     3361 gccaacaccc gctgacgcgc cctgacgggc ttgtctgctc ccggcatccg cttacagaca
     3421 agctgtgacc cactcaagtg gctcttctcg ggcaatgaga ccacagagtg gggcactctc
     3481 tatgatactc taaacttcaa gactctaggg ggatcgccaa caaatactac cttttatctt
     3541 gctattcctg ctctcaggta ttaatgccga attgtttcat cttgtctgtg tagaaaacca
     3601 cacacgaaaa tcctgtgatt ttacatttta cttatcgtta atcgaatgta tatctattta
     3661 atctgctttt cttgtctaat aaatatatat gtaaagtacg ctttttgttg aaatttttta
     3721 aacctttgtt tatttttttt tcttcattcc gtaactcttc taccttcttt atttactttc
     3781 taaaatccaa atacaaaaca taaaaataaa taaacacaga gtaaattccc aaattattcc
     3841 atcattaaaa gatacgaggc gcgtgtaagt tacaggcaag cgatccgtct tcaaacttaa
     3901 gatgatttct gataatcacg tgctataaaa ataattataa tttaaatttt ttaatataaa
     3961 tatataaatt aaaaatagaa agtaaaaaaa gaaattaaag aaaaaatagt ttttgttttc
     4021 cgaagatgta aactgaatgg ttaaactttc aaacttcgag gagaacttct agtatatcta
     4081 catacctaat attattgcct tattaaaaat ggaatcccaa caattacatc aaaatccaca
     4141 ttctcttcaa aatcaattgt cctgtacttc cttgttcatg tgtgttcaaa aacgttatat
     4201 ttataggata attatactct atttctcaac aagtaattgg ttgtttggcc gagcggtcta
     4261 aggcgcctga ttcaagaaat atcttgaccg cagttaactg tgggaatact caggtatcgt
     4321 aagatgcaag agttcgaatc tcttagcaac cattattttt ttcctcaaca taacgagaac
     4381 acacaggggc gctatcgcac agaatcaaat tcgatgactg gaaatttttt gttaatttca
     4441 gaggtcgcct gacgcatata cctttttcaa ctgaaaaatt gggagaaaaa ggaaaggtga
     4501 gagcgccgga accggctttt catatagaat agagaagcgt tcatgactaa atgcttgcat
     4561 cacaatactt gaagttgaca atattattta aggacctatt gttttttcca ataggtggtt
     4621 agcaatcgtc ttactttcta acttttctta ccttttacat ttcagcaata tatatatata
     4681 tatttcaagg atataccatt ctaatgtctg cccctaagaa gatcgtcgtt ttgccaggtg
     4741 accacgttgg tcaagaaatc acagccgaag ccattaaggt tcttaaagct atttctgatg
     4801 ttcgttccaa tgtcaagttc gatttcgaaa atcatttaat tggtggtgct gctatcgatg
     4861 ctacaggtgt tccacttcca gatgaggcgc tggaagcctc caagaaggct gatgccgttt
     4921 tgttaggtgc tgtgggtggt cctaaatggg gaaccggtag tgttagacct gaacaaggtt
     4981 tactaaaaat ccgtaaagaa cttcaattgt acgccaactt aagaccatgt aactttgcat
     5041 ccgactctct tttagactta tctccaatca agccacaatt tgctaaaggt actgacttcg
     5101 ttgttgtcag agaattagtg ggaggtattt actttggtaa gagaaaggag gacgatggtg
     5161 atggtgtcgc ttgggatagt gaacaataca ccgttccaga agtgcaaaga atcacaagaa
     5221 tggccgcttt catggcccta caacatgagc caccattgcc tatttggtcc ttggataaag
     5281 ctaatgtttt ggcctcttca agattatgga gaaaaactgt ggaggaaacc atcaagaacg
     5341 aatttcctac attgaaggtt caacatcaat tgattgattc tgccgccatg atcctagtta
     5401 agaacccaac ccacctaaat ggtattataa tcaccagcaa catgtttggt gatatcatct
     5461 ccgatgaagc ctccgttatc ccaggttcct tgggtttgtt gccatctgcg tccttggcct
     5521 ctttgccaga caagaacacc gcatttggtt tgtacgaacc atgccacggt tctgctccag
     5581 atttgccaaa gaataaggtc aaccctatcg ccactatctt gtctgctgca atgatgttga
     5641 aattgtcatt gaacttgcct gaagaaggta aggccattga agatgcagtt aaaaaggttt
     5701 tggatgcagg tatcagaact ggtgatttag gtggttccaa cagtaccacc gaagtcggtg
     5761 atgctgtcgc cgaagaagtt aagaaaatcc ttgcttaacc tggaggaccc ttctctttag
     5821 actattctac tcttatgcac gtaaaaaatt ctaggaaata tgtattaact aggagtaaaa
     5881 taaccggcta gtggcattca tatagccgtc tgtttacatc tacatcacac atttcgagtg
     5941 tatatctcgc aacgttggcg ttaaataggc agaagcttta agaagtttga gg
//
