# Supplementary material for: In- & Out-Cloning: Plasmid toolboxes for scarless transcription unit and modular Golden Gate acceptor plasmid assembly
Source: bioRxiv preprint, doi:10.1101/2024.06.22.600171, version 1 (2024-06-22)
Supplement: Supporting Data S2 [file 600171_file04.zip › pSL_assembled_plasmids/pSL0860.gbk]

LOCUS       pSL0860        5194 bp DNA     circular SYN 11-MAR-2024
DEFINITION  .
ACCESSION   .
VERSION     .
KEYWORDS    .
SOURCE      synthetic DNA construct
  ORGANISM  synthetic DNA construct
REFERENCE   1  (bases 1 to 5194)
  AUTHORS   .
  TITLE     Direct Submission
  JOURNAL   Exported Mar 11, 2024 from SnapGene 6.2.0
            https://www.snapgene.com
FEATURES             Location/Qualifiers
     source          1..5194
                     /mol_type="other DNA"
                     /organism="synthetic DNA construct"
     rep_origin      5..593
                     /label=ori
                     /label=rep origin
                     /note="pMB1 origin of replication (counter-clockwise)
                     (RNAII -35 to RNA/DNA switch point)"
                     /note="color: #ffff00"
     promoter        618..765
                     /label=KanR Promoter
                     /note="color: #ffffff"
     CDS             766..1581
                     /label=KanR
                     /note="color: #ccffcc; direction: RIGHT"
     terminator      1582..1608
                     /label=KanR Terminator
                     /note="color: #ffffff"
     promoter        1687..1807
                     /label=Plac
                     /note="color: #ffffff"
     promoter        1816..1827
                     /label=RBS
                     /note="color: #ffffff"
     CDS             1834..2544
                     /codon_start=1
                     /product="monomeric derivative of DsRed fluorescent
                     protein"
                     /label=mCherry
                     /note="mammalian codon-optimized"
                     /note="color: #993366"
                     /translation="MVSKGEEDNMAIIKEFMRFKVHMEGSVNGHEFEIEGEGEGRPYEG
                     TQTAKLKVTKGGPLPFAWDILSPQFMYGSKAYVKHPADIPDYLKLSFPEGFKWERVMNF
                     EDGGVVTVTQDSSLQDGEFIYKVKLRGTNFPSDGPVMQKKTMGWEASSERMYPEDGALK
                     GEIKQRLKLKDGGHYDAEVKTTYKAKKPVQLPGAYNVNIKLDITSHNEDYTIVEQYERA
                     EGRHSTGGMDELYK"
     terminator      2564..2607
                     /gene="<i>Escherichia coli rrnB</i>"
                     /label=rrnB T1 terminator
                     /note="transcription terminator T1 from the <i>E. coli
                     rrnB</i> gene"
                     /note="color: #ffffff"
     terminator      2648..2675
                     /label=T7Te terminator
                     /note="phage T7 early transcription terminator"
                     /note="color: #ffffff"
     CDS             3056..3361
                     /label=ccdB
                     /note="color: #993366; direction: RIGHT"
     rep_origin      3520..3910
                     /label=ARS4
                     /note="color: #ffff00"
     rep_origin      3936..4052
                     /label=CEN6
                     /note="color: #ffff00"
     promoter        4077..4292
                     /gene="<i>S. cerevisiae URA3</i>"
                     /label=URA3 promoter
                     /note="Derived using Geneious Prime 2022.1.1 'Annotate
                     from Database' based on nucleotide similarity"
                     /note="/Alternative_Match=99.54%; Adjusted-Interval-0:0/0; 
                     URA3
                     promoter (<a href=""urn:local:.:41-e64yjc6"">ZLP177 
                     pRS413-SelectorV2</a>)"
                     /note="/Alternative_Match=99.54%; Adjusted-Interval-0:0/0; 
                     URA3
                     promoter (<a href=""urn:local:.:3m-e64yjbk"">ZLP177 
                     pRS413-SelectorV2 loxPsym</a>)"
                     /note="/Alternative_Match=99.54%; Adjusted-Interval-0:0/0; 
                     URA3
                     promoter (<a href=""urn:local:.:7r-estizg8"">Telomerator by
                     Boeke (2014)</a>)"
                     /note="/Alternative_Match=99.54%; Adjusted-Interval-0:0/0; 
                     URA3
                     promoter (<a href=""urn:local:.:1s-e4o0pjh"">pSL- ReSCuES 
                     v1 - loxPsym</a>)"
                     /note="/Alternative_Match=99.54%; Adjusted-Interval-0:0/0; 
                     URA3
                     promoter (<a href=""urn:local:.:3w-e4o0pn4"">ZLP177 
                     pRS413-SelectorV2 roxsym2</a>)"
                     /note="/Alternative_Match=99.54%; Adjusted-Interval-0:0/0; 
                     URA3
                     promoter (<a href=""urn:local:.:3r-e4o0pmt"">ZLP177 
                     pRS413-SelectorV2 roxsym1</a>)"
                     /note="/Alternative_Match=99.54%; Adjusted-Interval-0:0/0; 
                     URA3
                     promoter (<a href=""urn:local:.:1x-e4o0pjt"">pSL- ReSCuES 
                     v1 - roxSym</a>)"
                     /note="/Alternative_Match=99.54%; Adjusted-Interval-0:0/0; 
                     URA3
                     promoter (<a href=""urn:local:.:41-e4o0pnc"">ZLP177 
                     pRS413-SelectorV2</a>)"
                     /note="/Alternative_Match=99.54%; Adjusted-Interval-0:0/0; 
                     URA3
                     promoter (<a href=""urn:local:.:1n-e64yj8f"">pSL- ReSCuES 
                     v1 - Figure</a>)"
                     /note="/Primary_Match=99.54%; Adjusted-Interval-0:0/0; URA3
                     promoter (<a href=""urn:local:.:22-e4o0pk3"">pSL- ReSCuES 
                     v1</a>)"
                     /note="/Transferred_From=pSL- ReSCuES v1"
                     /note="/Transferred_Similarity=99.54%"
                     /note="color: #ffffff"
     CDS             4293..5096
                     /label=URA3
                     /note="This forward directional feature has 2 segments:
                        1: 4293 .. 4729 / #ff6600
                        2: 4730 .. 5096 / #ff6600"
     terminator      5097..5174
                     /label=ScURA3 Terminator
                     /note="color: #ffffff"
ORIGIN
        1 tacattgaga tccttttttt ctgcgcgtaa tctgctgctt gcaaacaaaa aaaccaccgc
       61 taccagcggt ggtttgtttg ccggatcaag agctaccaac tctttttccg aaggtaactg
      121 gcttcagcag agcgcagata ccaaatactg ttcttctagt gtagccgtag ttaggccacc
      181 acttcaagaa ctctgtagca ccgcctacat acctcgctct gctaatcctg ttaccagtgg
      241 ctgctgccag tggcgataag tcgtgtctta ccgggttgga ctcaagacga tagttaccgg
      301 ataaggcgca gcggtcgggc tgaacggggg gttcgtgcac acagcccagc ttggagcgaa
      361 cgacctacac cgaactgaga tacctacagc gtgagctatg agaaagcgcc acgcttcccg
      421 aagggagaaa ggcggacagg tatccggtaa gcggcagggt cggaacagga gagcgcacga
      481 gggagcttcc agggggaaac gcctggtatc tttatagtcc tgtcgggttt cgccacctct
      541 gacttgagcg tcgatttttg tgatgctcgt caggggggcg gagcctatgg aaactaaacc
      601 tctctgtagt caaggaactg atccttcaac tcagcaaaag ttcgatttat tcaacaaagc
      661 cacgttgtgt ctcaaaatct ctgatgttac attgcacaag ataaaaatat atcatcatga
      721 acaataaaac tgtctgctta cataaacagt aatacaaggg gtgttatgag ccatattcaa
      781 cgggaaacgt cttgctccag gccgcgatta aattccaaca tggatgctga tttatatggg
      841 tataaatggg ctcgcgataa tgtcgggcaa tcaggtgcga caatctatcg attgtatggg
      901 aagcccgatg cgccagagtt gtttctgaaa catggcaaag gtagcgttgc caatgatgtt
      961 acagatgaga tggtcagact aaactggctg acggaattta tgcctcttcc gaccatcaag
     1021 cattttatcc gtactcctga tgatgcatgg ttactcacca ctgcgatccc cgggaaaaca
     1081 gcattccagg tattagaaga atatcctgat tcaggtgaaa atattgttga tgcgctggca
     1141 gtgttcctgc gccggttgca ttcgattcct gtttgtaatt gtccttttaa cagcgatcgc
     1201 gtatttcgcc tcgctcaggc gcaatcacga atgaataacg gtttggttga tgcgagtgat
     1261 tttgatgacg agcgtaatgg ctggcctgtt gaacaagtct ggaaagaaat gcataagctt
     1321 ttgccattct caccggattc agtcgtcact catggtgatt tctcacttga taaccttatt
     1381 tttgacgagg ggaaattaat aggttgtatt gatgttggac gagtcggaat cgcagaccga
     1441 taccaggatc ttgccatcct atggaactgc ctcggtgagt tttctccttc attacagaaa
     1501 cggctttttc aaaaatatgg tattgataat cctgatatga ataaattgca gtttcatttg
     1561 atgctcgatg agtttttcta atcagaattg gttaattggt tgtaacacgc caacgcttaa
     1621 agttcattca cgccacttcg tgcaggtctc atgccttctg aagagcaggt ttcccgactg
     1681 gaaagcgggc agtgagcgca acgcaattaa tgtgagttag ctcactcatt aggcacccca
     1741 ggctttacac tttatgcttc cggctcgtat gttgtgtgga attgtgagcg gataacaatt
     1801 tcacacatac tagagaaaga ggagaaatac tagatggtga gcaagggcga ggaggataac
     1861 atggccatca tcaaggagtt catgcgcttc aaggtgcaca tggagggctc cgtgaacggc
     1921 cacgagttcg agatcgaggg cgagggcgag ggccgcccct acgagggcac ccagaccgcc
     1981 aagctgaagg tgaccaaggg tggccccctg cccttcgcct gggacatcct gtcccctcag
     2041 ttcatgtacg gctccaaggc ctacgtgaag caccccgccg acatccccga ctacttgaag
     2101 ctgtccttcc ccgagggctt caagtgggag cgcgtgatga acttcgagga cggcggcgtg
     2161 gtgaccgtga cccaggactc ctccttgcag gacggcgagt tcatctacaa ggtgaagctg
     2221 cgcggcacca acttcccctc cgacggcccc gtaatgcaga agaaaaccat gggctgggag
     2281 gcctcctccg agcggatgta ccccgaggac ggcgccctga agggcgagat caagcagagg
     2341 ctgaagctga aggacggcgg ccactacgac gctgaggtca agaccaccta caaggccaag
     2401 aagcccgtgc agctgcccgg cgcctacaac gtcaacatca agttggacat cacctcccac
     2461 aacgaggact acaccatcgt ggaacagtac gaacgcgccg agggccgcca ctccaccggc
     2521 ggcatggacg agctgtacaa gtaatactag agccaggcat caaataaaac gaaaggctca
     2581 gtcgaaagac tgggcctttc gttttatctg ttgtttgtcg gtgaacgctc tctactagag
     2641 tcacactggc tcaccttcgg gtgggccttt ctgcgtttat agggcttagc cttattggtt
     2701 tcttaggcgc tgcctcgcgt ggatccggct tactaaaagc cagataacag tatgcgtatt
     2761 tgcgcgctga tttttgcggt ataagaatat atactgatat gtatacccga agtatgtcaa
     2821 aaagaggtgt gctatgaagc agcgtattac agtgacagtt gacagcgaca gctatcagtt
     2881 gctcaaggca tatatgatgt caatatctcc ggtctggtaa gcacaaccat gcagaatgaa
     2941 gcccgtcgtc tgcgtgccga acgctggaaa gcggaaaatc aggaagggat ggctgaggtc
     3001 gcccggttta ttgaaatgaa cggctctttt gctgacgaga acagggactg gtgaaatgca
     3061 gtttaaggtt tacacctata aaagagagag ccgttatcgt ctgtttgtgg atgtacagag
     3121 tgatattatt gacacgcccg ggcgacggat ggtgatcccc ctggccagtg cacgtctgct
     3181 gtcagataaa gtctcccgtg aactttaccc ggtggtgcat atcggggatg aaagctggcg
     3241 catgatgacc accgatatgg ccagtgtgcc tgtctccgtt atcggggaag aagtggctga
     3301 tctcagccac cgcgaaaatg acatcaaaaa cgccattaac ctgatgttct ggggaatata
     3361 attaagccag ccccgacacc cgccaacacc cgctgacgcg ccctgacggg cttgtctgct
     3421 cccggcatcc gcttacagac aagctgtgac ccactcaagt ggctcttctc gggcaatgag
     3481 accacagagt ggggcactct ctatgatact ctaaacttca agactctagg gggatcgcca
     3541 acaaatacta ccttttatct tgctattcct gctctcaggt attaatgccg aattgtttca
     3601 tcttgtctgt gtagaaaacc acacacgaaa atcctgtgat tttacatttt acttatcgtt
     3661 aatcgaatgt atatctattt aatctgcttt tcttgtctaa taaatatata tgtaaagtac
     3721 gctttttgtt gaaatttttt aaacctttgt ttattttttt ttcttcattc cgtaactctt
     3781 ctaccttctt tatttacttt ctaaaatcca aatacaaaac ataaaaataa ataaacacag
     3841 agtaaattcc caaattattc catcattaaa agatacgagg cgcgtgtaag ttacaggcaa
     3901 gcgatccgtc ttcaaactta agatgatttc tgataatcac gtgctataaa aataattata
     3961 atttaaattt tttaatataa atatataaat taaaaataga aagtaaaaaa agaaattaaa
     4021 gaaaaaatag tttttgtttt ccgaagatgt aaactgaatg gttaaacttt caaactttca
     4081 attcatcatt ttttttttat tctttttttt gatttcggtt tccttgaaat ttttttgatt
     4141 cggtaatctc cgaacagaag gaagaacgaa ggaaggagca cagacttaga ttggtatata
     4201 tacgcatatg tagtgttgaa gaaacatgaa attgcccagt attcttaacc caactgcaca
     4261 gaacaaaaac gtgcaggaaa cgaagataaa tcatgtcgaa agctacatat aaggaacgtg
     4321 ctgctactca tcctagtcct gttgctgcca agctatttaa tatcatgcac gaaaagcaaa
     4381 caaacttgtg tgcttcattg gatgttcgta ccaccaagga attactggag ttagttgaag
     4441 cattaggtcc caaaatttgt ttactaaaaa cacatgtgga tatcttgact gatttttcca
     4501 tggagggcac agttaagccg ctaaaggcat tatccgccaa gtacaatttt ttactcttcg
     4561 aggacagaaa atttgctgac attggtaata cagtcaaatt gcagtactct gcgggtgtat
     4621 acagaatagc agaatgggca gacattacga atgcacacgg tgtggtgggc ccaggtattg
     4681 ttagcggttt gaagcaggcg gcagaagaag taacaaagga acctagaggc cttttgatgt
     4741 tagcagaatt gtcatgcaag ggctccctat ctactggaga atatactaag ggtactgttg
     4801 acattgccaa gagcgacaaa gattttgtta tcggctttat tgctcaaaga gacatgggtg
     4861 gaagagatga aggttacgat tggttgatta tgacacccgg tgtgggttta gatgacaagg
     4921 gagatgcatt gggtcaacag tatagaaccg tggatgatgt ggtttctaca ggatctgaca
     4981 ttattattgt tggaagagga ctatttgcaa agggaaggga tgctaaggta gagggtgaac
     5041 gttacagaaa agcaggctgg gaagcatatt tgagaagatg cggccagcaa aactaaaaaa
     5101 ctgtattata agtaaatgca tgtatactaa actcacaaat tagagcttca atttaattat
     5161 atcagttatt acccaagctt taagaagttt gagg
//
