# Supplementary material for: In- & Out-Cloning: Plasmid toolboxes for scarless transcription unit and modular Golden Gate acceptor plasmid assembly
Source: bioRxiv preprint, doi:10.1101/2024.06.22.600171, version 1 (2024-06-22)
Supplement: Supporting Data S2 [file 600171_file04.zip › pSL_assembled_plasmids/pSL0862.gbk]

LOCUS       pSL0862        4661 bp DNA     circular SYN 11-MAR-2024
DEFINITION  .
ACCESSION   .
VERSION     .
KEYWORDS    .
SOURCE      synthetic DNA construct
  ORGANISM  synthetic DNA construct
REFERENCE   1  (bases 1 to 4661)
  AUTHORS   .
  TITLE     Direct Submission
  JOURNAL   Exported Mar 11, 2024 from SnapGene 6.2.0
            https://www.snapgene.com
FEATURES             Location/Qualifiers
     source          1..4661
                     /mol_type="other DNA"
                     /organism="synthetic DNA construct"
     rep_origin      5..593
                     /label=ori
                     /label=rep origin
                     /note="pMB1 origin of replication (counter-clockwise)
                     (RNAII -35 to RNA/DNA switch point)"
                     /note="color: #ffff00"
     promoter        618..765
                     /label=KanR Promoter
                     /note="color: #ffffff"
     CDS             766..1581
                     /label=KanR
                     /note="color: #ccffcc; direction: RIGHT"
     terminator      1582..1608
                     /label=KanR Terminator
                     /note="color: #ffffff"
     promoter        1722..1845
                     /label=P lac prom
                     /note="color: #ffffff"
     CDS             1852..2175
                     /codon_start=1
                     /gene="<i>lacZ</i>&nbsp;fragment"
                     /product="LacZ-alpha fragment of beta-galactosidase"
                     /label=lacZ-alpha
                     /note="color: #993366"
                     /translation="MTMITPSLHACRSTLEDPRVPSSNSLAVVLQRRDWENPGVTQLNR
                     LAAHPPFASWRNSEEARTDRPSQQLRSLNGEWRLMRYFLLTHLCGISHRIWCTLSTICS
                     DAA"
     CDS             2517..2822
                     /label=ccdB
                     /note="color: #993366; direction: RIGHT"
     rep_origin      2975..3365
                     /label=ARS4
                     /note="color: #ffff00"
     rep_origin      3391..3507
                     /label=CEN6
                     /note="color: #ffff00"
     promoter        3532..3768
                     /gene="<i>S. cerevisiae HIS3</i>"
                     /label=HIS3 promoter
                     /note="color: #ffffff"
     CDS             3769..4431
                     /label=HIS3
                     /note="color: #ff6600; direction: RIGHT"
     terminator      4432..4641
                     /label=HIS3 Term
                     /label=HIS3 Term.
                     /note="color: #ffffff"
ORIGIN
        1 tacattgaga tccttttttt ctgcgcgtaa tctgctgctt gcaaacaaaa aaaccaccgc
       61 taccagcggt ggtttgtttg ccggatcaag agctaccaac tctttttccg aaggtaactg
      121 gcttcagcag agcgcagata ccaaatactg ttcttctagt gtagccgtag ttaggccacc
      181 acttcaagaa ctctgtagca ccgcctacat acctcgctct gctaatcctg ttaccagtgg
      241 ctgctgccag tggcgataag tcgtgtctta ccgggttgga ctcaagacga tagttaccgg
      301 ataaggcgca gcggtcgggc tgaacggggg gttcgtgcac acagcccagc ttggagcgaa
      361 cgacctacac cgaactgaga tacctacagc gtgagctatg agaaagcgcc acgcttcccg
      421 aagggagaaa ggcggacagg tatccggtaa gcggcagggt cggaacagga gagcgcacga
      481 gggagcttcc agggggaaac gcctggtatc tttatagtcc tgtcgggttt cgccacctct
      541 gacttgagcg tcgatttttg tgatgctcgt caggggggcg gagcctatgg aaactaaacc
      601 tctctgtagt caaggaactg atccttcaac tcagcaaaag ttcgatttat tcaacaaagc
      661 cacgttgtgt ctcaaaatct ctgatgttac attgcacaag ataaaaatat atcatcatga
      721 acaataaaac tgtctgctta cataaacagt aatacaaggg gtgttatgag ccatattcaa
      781 cgggaaacgt cttgctccag gccgcgatta aattccaaca tggatgctga tttatatggg
      841 tataaatggg ctcgcgataa tgtcgggcaa tcaggtgcga caatctatcg attgtatggg
      901 aagcccgatg cgccagagtt gtttctgaaa catggcaaag gtagcgttgc caatgatgtt
      961 acagatgaga tggtcagact aaactggctg acggaattta tgcctcttcc gaccatcaag
     1021 cattttatcc gtactcctga tgatgcatgg ttactcacca ctgcgatccc cgggaaaaca
     1081 gcattccagg tattagaaga atatcctgat tcaggtgaaa atattgttga tgcgctggca
     1141 gtgttcctgc gccggttgca ttcgattcct gtttgtaatt gtccttttaa cagcgatcgc
     1201 gtatttcgcc tcgctcaggc gcaatcacga atgaataacg gtttggttga tgcgagtgat
     1261 tttgatgacg agcgtaatgg ctggcctgtt gaacaagtct ggaaagaaat gcataagctt
     1321 ttgccattct caccggattc agtcgtcact catggtgatt tctcacttga taaccttatt
     1381 tttgacgagg ggaaattaat aggttgtatt gatgttggac gagtcggaat cgcagaccga
     1441 taccaggatc ttgccatcct atggaactgc ctcggtgagt tttctccttc attacagaaa
     1501 cggctttttc aaaaatatgg tattgataat cctgatatga ataaattgca gtttcatttg
     1561 atgctcgatg agtttttcta atcagaattg gttaattggt tgtaacacgc caacgcttaa
     1621 agttcattca cgccttttta cggttcctgc actctgtgaa gacaatgcct gagaccagtg
     1681 gtatgggcag ctggcacgac aggtttcccg actggaaagc gggcagtgag cgcaacgcaa
     1741 ttaatgtgag ttagctcact cattaggcac cccaggcttt acactttatg cttccggctc
     1801 gtatgttgtg tggaattgtg agcggataac aatttcacac aggaaacagc tatgaccatg
     1861 attacgccaa gcttgcatgc ctgcaggtcg actctagagg atccccgggt accgagctcg
     1921 aattcactgg ccgtcgtttt acaacgtcgt gactgggaaa accctggcgt tacccaactt
     1981 aatcgccttg cagcacatcc ccctttcgcc agctggcgta atagcgaaga ggcccgcacc
     2041 gatcgccctt cccaacagtt gcgcagcctg aatggcgaat ggcgcctgat gcggtatttt
     2101 ctccttacgc atctgtgcgg tatttcacac cgcatatggt gcactctcag tacaatctgc
     2161 tctgatgccg catagtcgcg tggatccggc ttactaaaag ccagataaca gtatgcgtat
     2221 ttgcgcgctg atttttgcgg tataagaata tatactgata tgtatacccg aagtatgtca
     2281 aaaagaggtg tgctatgaag cagcgtatta cagtgacagt tgacagcgac agctatcagt
     2341 tgctcaaggc atatatgatg tcaatatctc cggtctggta agcacaacca tgcagaatga
     2401 agcccgtcgt ctgcgtgccg aacgctggaa agcggaaaat caggaaggga tggctgaggt
     2461 cgcccggttt attgaaatga acggctcttt tgctgacgag aacagggact ggtgaaatgc
     2521 agtttaaggt ttacacctat aaaagagaga gccgttatcg tctgtttgtg gatgtacaga
     2581 gtgatattat tgacacgccc gggcgacgga tggtgatccc cctggccagt gcacgtctgc
     2641 tgtcagataa agtctcccgt gaactttacc cggtggtgca tatcggggat gaaagctggc
     2701 gcatgatgac caccgatatg gccagtgtgc ctgtctccgt tatcggggaa gaagtggctg
     2761 atctcagcca ccgcgaaaat gacatcaaaa acgccattaa cctgatgttc tggggaatat
     2821 aattaagcca gccccgacac ccgccaacac ccgctgacgc gccctgacgg gcttgtctgc
     2881 tcccggcatc cgcttacaga caagctgtga cccactcaag tgggtctcag ggacacgaag
     2941 tggccgggct actctctatg atactctaaa cttcaagact ctagggggat cgccaacaaa
     3001 tactaccttt tatcttgcta ttcctgctct caggtattaa tgccgaattg tttcatcttg
     3061 tctgtgtaga aaaccacaca cgaaaatcct gtgattttac attttactta tcgttaatcg
     3121 aatgtatatc tatttaatct gcttttcttg tctaataaat atatatgtaa agtacgcttt
     3181 ttgttgaaat tttttaaacc tttgtttatt tttttttctt cattccgtaa ctcttctacc
     3241 ttctttattt actttctaaa atccaaatac aaaacataaa aataaataaa cacagagtaa
     3301 attcccaaat tattccatca ttaaaagata cgaggcgcgt gtaagttaca ggcaagcgat
     3361 ccgtcttcaa acttaagatg atttctgata atcacgtgct ataaaaataa ttataattta
     3421 aattttttaa tataaatata taaattaaaa atagaaagta aaaaaagaaa ttaaagaaaa
     3481 aatagttttt gttttccgaa gatgtaaact gaatggttaa actttcaaac taacacagtc
     3541 ctttcccgca attttctttt tctattactc ttggcctcct ctagtacact ctatattttt
     3601 ttatgcctcg gtaatgattt tcattttttt ttttccacct agcggatgac tctttttttt
     3661 tcttagcgat tggcattatc acataatgaa ttatacatta tataaagtaa tgtgatttct
     3721 tcgaagaata tactaaaaaa tgagcaggca agataaacga aggcaaagat gacagagcag
     3781 aaagccctag taaagcgtat tacaaatgaa accaagattc agattgcgat ctctttaaag
     3841 ggtggtcccc tagcgataga gcactcgatc ttcccagaaa aagaggcaga agcagtagca
     3901 gaacaggcca cacaatcgca agtgattaac gtccacacag gtatagggtt tctggaccat
     3961 atgatacatg ctctggccaa gcattccggc tggtcgctaa tcgttgagtg cattggtgac
     4021 ttacacatag acgaccatca caccactgag gactgcggga ttgctctcgg tcaagctttt
     4081 aaagaggccc taggggccgt gcgtggagta aaaaggtttg gatcaggatt tgcgcctttg
     4141 gatgaggcac tttccagagc ggtggttgat ctttcgaaca ggccgtacgc agttgtcgaa
     4201 cttggtttgc aaagggagaa agtaggtgat ctctcttgcg agatgatccc gcattttctt
     4261 gaaagctttg cagaggctag cagaattacc ctccacgttg attgtctgcg aggcaagaat
     4321 gatcatcacc gtagtgagag tgcgttcaag gctcttgcgg ttgccataag agaagccacc
     4381 tcgcccaatg gtaccaacga tgttccctcc accaaaggtg ttcttatgta gtgacaccga
     4441 ttatttaaag ctgctgcata cgatatatat acatgtgtat atatgtatac ctatgaatgt
     4501 cagtaagtat gtatacgaac agtatgatac tgaagatgac aaggtaatgc atcattctat
     4561 acgtgtcatt ctgaacgagg cgcgctttcc ttttttcttt ttgctttttc tttttttttc
     4621 tcttgaactc gacggatcat aaagctttaa gaagtttgag g
//
