# Supplementary material for: In- & Out-Cloning: Plasmid toolboxes for scarless transcription unit and modular Golden Gate acceptor plasmid assembly
Source: bioRxiv preprint, doi:10.1101/2024.06.22.600171, version 1 (2024-06-22)
Supplement: Supporting Data S2 [file 600171_file04.zip › pSL_assembled_plasmids/pSL0882.gbk]

LOCUS       pSL0882        3868 bp DNA     circular SYN 11-MAR-2024
DEFINITION  .
ACCESSION   .
VERSION     .
KEYWORDS    .
SOURCE      synthetic DNA construct
  ORGANISM  synthetic DNA construct
REFERENCE   1  (bases 1 to 3868)
  AUTHORS   .
  TITLE     Direct Submission
  JOURNAL   Exported Mar 11, 2024 from SnapGene 6.2.0
            https://www.snapgene.com
FEATURES             Location/Qualifiers
     source          1..3868
                     /mol_type="other DNA"
                     /organism="synthetic DNA construct"
     promoter        27..131
                     /gene="bla"
                     /standard_name="AmpR promoter"
                     /label=AmpR promoter
                     /note="color: #ffffff; direction: RIGHT"
     CDS             132..992
                     /codon_start=1
                     /gene="bla"
                     /standard_name="AmpR"
                     /product="beta-lactamase"
                     /label=AmpR
                     /note="confers resistance to ampicillin, carbenicillin,
                     and related antibiotics"
                     /note="color: #ccffcc"
                     /translation="MSIQHFRVALIPFFAAFCLPVFAHPETLVKVKDAEDQLGARVGYI
                     ELDLNSGKILESFRPEERFPMMSTFKVLLCGAVLSRIDAGQEQLGRRIHYSQNDLVEYS
                     PVTEKHLTDGMTVRELCSAAITMSDNTAANLLLTTIGGPKELTAFLHNMGDHVTRLDRW
                     EPELNEAIPNDERDTTMPVAMATTLRKLLTGELLTLASRQQLIDWMEADKVAGPLLRSA
                     LPAGWFIADKSGAGERGSRGIIAALGPDGKPSRIVVIYTTGSQATMDERNRQIAEIGAS
                     LIKHW"
     rep_origin      997..1786
                     /label=ori
                     /note="color: #ffff00"
     promoter        1813..2512
                     /standard_name="ScRPL18B Promoter"
                     /label=ScRPL18B Promoter
                     /note="color: #ffffff"
     CDS             2516..3640
                     /codon_start=1
                     /transl_table=11
                     /standard_name="CrtE CDS"
                     /label=crtE
                     /note="Derived using Geneious Prime 2022.0.1 'Annotate by
                     BLAST' based on protein similarity"
                     /note="color: #993366"
                     /translation="DYANILTAIPLEFTPQDDIVLLEPYHYLGKNPGKEIRSQLIEAFN
                     YWLDVKKEDLEVIQNVVGMLHTGSLLMDDVEDSSVLRRGSPVAHLIYGIPQTINTANYV
                     YFLAYQEIFKLRPTPIPMPVIPPSSASLQSSVSSASSSSSASSENGGTSTPNSQIPFSK
                     DTYLDKVITDEILSLHRGQGLELFWRDSLTCPSEEEYVKMVLGKTGGLFRIAVRLMMAK
                     SECDIDFVQLVNLISIYFQIRDDYMNLQSSEYAHNKNFAEDLTEGKFSFPTIHSIHANP
                     SSRLVINTLQKKSTSPEILHHCVNYMRTETHSFEYTQEVLNTLSGALERELGRLQGEFA
                     EANSRMDLGDVDSEGRTGKNVKLEAILKKLADIPL"
     terminator      3644..3868
                     /standard_name="ScADH1 Terminator"
                     /label=ScADH1 Terminator
                     /note="Derived using Geneious Prime 2022.0.1 'Annotate
                     from Database' based on nucleotide similarity"
                     /note="color: #ffffff"
ORIGIN
        1 cgggcaatga gaccacagag tggggccgcg gaacccctat ttgtttattt ttctaaatac
       61 attcaaatat gtatccgctc atgagacaat aaccctgata aatgcttcaa taatattgaa
      121 aaaggaagag tatgagtatt caacatttcc gtgtcgccct tattcccttt tttgcggcat
      181 tttgccttcc tgtttttgct cacccagaaa cgctggtgaa agtaaaagat gctgaagatc
      241 agttgggtgc acgagtgggt tacatcgaac tggatctcaa cagcggtaag atccttgaga
      301 gttttcgccc cgaagaacgt tttccaatga tgagcacttt taaagttctg ctatgtggcg
      361 cggtattatc ccgtattgac gccgggcaag agcaactcgg tcgccgcata cactattctc
      421 agaatgactt ggttgagtac tcaccagtca cagaaaagca tcttacggat ggcatgacag
      481 taagagaatt atgcagtgct gccataacca tgagtgataa cactgcggcc aacttacttc
      541 tgacaacgat cggaggaccg aaggagctaa ccgctttttt gcacaacatg ggggatcatg
      601 taactcgcct tgatcgttgg gaaccggagc tgaatgaagc cataccaaac gacgagcgtg
      661 acaccacgat gcctgtagca atggcaacaa cgttgcgcaa actattaact ggcgaactac
      721 ttactctagc ttcccggcaa caattaatag actggatgga ggcggataaa gttgcaggac
      781 cacttctgcg ctcggccctt ccggctggct ggtttattgc tgataaatct ggagccggtg
      841 agcgtggttc tcgcggtatc attgcagcac tggggccaga tggtaagccc tcccgtatcg
      901 tagttatcta cacgacgggg agtcaggcaa ctatggatga acgaaataga cagatcgctg
      961 agataggtgc ctcactgatt aagcattggt aactgtcaga ccaagtttac tcatatatac
     1021 tttagattga tttaaaactt catttttaat ttaaaaggat ctaggtgaag atcctttttg
     1081 ataatctcat gaccaaaatc ccttaacgtg agttttcgtt ccactgagcg tcagaccccg
     1141 tagaaaagat caaaggatct tcttgagatc ctttttttct gcgcgtaatc tgctgcttgc
     1201 aaacaaaaaa accaccgcta ccagcggtgg tttgtttgcc ggatcaagag ctaccaactc
     1261 tttttccgaa ggtaactggc ttcagcagag cgcagatacc aaatactgtc cttctagtgt
     1321 agccgtagtt aggccaccac ttcaagaact ctgtagcacc gcctacatac ctcgctctgc
     1381 taatcctgtt accagtggct gctgccagtg gcgataagtc gtgtcttacc gggttggact
     1441 caagacgata gttaccggat aaggcgcagc ggtcgggctg aacggggggt tcgtgcacac
     1501 agcccagctt ggagcgaacg acctacaccg aactgagata cctacagcgt gagctatgag
     1561 aaagcgccac gcttcccgaa gggagaaagg cggacaggta tccggtaagc ggcagggtcg
     1621 gaacaggaga gcgcacgagg gagcttccag ggggaaacgc ctggtatctt tatagtcctg
     1681 tcgggtttcg ccacctctga cttgagcgtc gatttttgtg atgctcgtca ggggggcgga
     1741 gcctatggaa aaacgccagc aacgcggcct ttttacggtt cctggcccac ttcgtgcagg
     1801 tctcatgcct tcaagaggat gtccaatatt ttttttaagg aataaggata cttcaagact
     1861 agattccccc ctgcattccc atcagaaccg taaaccttgg cgctttcctt gggaagtatt
     1921 caagaagtgc cttgtccggt ttctgtggct cacaaaccag cgcgcccgat atggctttct
     1981 tttcacttat gaatgtacca gtacgggaca attagaacgc tcctgtaaca atctctttgc
     2041 aaatgtgggg ttacattcta accatgtcac actgctgacg aaattcaaag taaaaaaaaa
     2101 tgggaccacg tcttgagaac gatagatttt ctttatttta cattgaacag tcgttgtctc
     2161 agcgcgcttt atgttttcat tcatacttca tattataaaa taacaaaaga agaatttcat
     2221 attcacgccc aagaaatcag gctgctttcc aaatgcaatt gacacttcat tagccatcac
     2281 acaaaactct ttcttgctgg agcttctttt aaaaaagacc tcagtacacc aaacacgtta
     2341 cccgacctcg ttattttacg acaactatga taaaattctg aagaaaaaat aaaaaaattt
     2401 tcatacttct tgcttttatt taaaccattg aatgatttct tttgaacaaa actacctgtt
     2461 tcaccaaagg aaatagaaag aaaaaatcaa ttagaagaaa acaaaaaaca aaatggacta
     2521 cgctaacata ttaacagcaa ttccattgga gtttacccct caagacgata tagtcttgct
     2581 tgaaccatat cactatttgg gcaaaaaccc tggaaaggaa atcagatctc aactgataga
     2641 ggccttcaat tattggcttg acgtgaaaaa ggaagatttg gaagtcattc agaacgtcgt
     2701 tggtatgtta cataccggga gtttactaat ggatgatgta gaagattcat cggtattgcg
     2761 tagaggctca cctgtggctc atctaattta tggaattcca cagactatta atactgccaa
     2821 ttacgtttac tttctagcat atcaagagat tttcaaactc cggccaactc ctattcctat
     2881 gcccgttata ccaccttcca gcgcttctct gcaatcaagc gtttccagcg catcttcttc
     2941 ctcatcagct tcatccgaaa acggtggaac ctctacgccg aatagccaaa taccattctc
     3001 caaggacacc tatctggata aagttataac agatgaaatc cttagtttgc acagaggtca
     3061 aggattagaa ttattttgga gggattcact cacttgcccc tcggaagaag aatatgtcaa
     3121 gatggtactg ggcaaaactg gtggtttgtt tagaatagca gttagactta tgatggcgaa
     3181 atctgaatgt gatattgact ttgtccagtt agtaaattta attagtatct acttccaaat
     3241 ccgcgacgat tacatgaatt tacaaagttc ggagtatgca cataataaaa attttgctga
     3301 agatctaacg gaaggcaaat tttctttccc cacaattcac tcaatccacg ccaacccatc
     3361 tagtagatta gtgattaata ctttacaaaa aaagtctact agcccagaaa ttctacatca
     3421 ttgtgtgaac tacatgcgta cagaaacgca ttctttcgag tacacccaag aagttttgaa
     3481 tacactttcc ggtgctttgg agagggaatt aggtcgacta cagggtgagt ttgctgaagc
     3541 aaatagtagg atggatttgg gggatgtaga ctcggaagga agaacaggta aaaacgttaa
     3601 gttagaggcg atcttgaaga agttggccga tatcccgctg tgagcgaatt tcttatgatt
     3661 tatgattttt attattaaat aagttataaa aaaaataagt gtatacaaat tttaaagtga
     3721 ctcttaggtt ttaaaacgaa aattcttatt cttgagtaac tctttcctgt aggtcaggtt
     3781 gctttctcag gtatagcatg aggtcgctct tattgaccac acctctaccg gcatgccgag
     3841 caaatgcctg caaatcgctc cccatttc
//
