# Supplementary material for: In- & Out-Cloning: Plasmid toolboxes for scarless transcription unit and modular Golden Gate acceptor plasmid assembly
Source: bioRxiv preprint, doi:10.1101/2024.06.22.600171, version 1 (2024-06-22)
Supplement: Supporting Data S2 [file 600171_file04.zip › pSL_assembled_plasmids/pSL0883.gbk]

LOCUS       pSL0883        4486 bp DNA     circular SYN 11-MAR-2024
DEFINITION  .
ACCESSION   .
VERSION     .
KEYWORDS    .
SOURCE      synthetic DNA construct
  ORGANISM  synthetic DNA construct
REFERENCE   1  (bases 1 to 4486)
  AUTHORS   .
  TITLE     Direct Submission
  JOURNAL   Exported Mar 11, 2024 from SnapGene 6.2.0
            https://www.snapgene.com
FEATURES             Location/Qualifiers
     source          1..4486
                     /mol_type="other DNA"
                     /organism="synthetic DNA construct"
     promoter        27..131
                     /gene="bla"
                     /standard_name="AmpR promoter"
                     /label=AmpR promoter
                     /note="color: #ffffff; direction: RIGHT"
     CDS             132..992
                     /codon_start=1
                     /gene="bla"
                     /standard_name="AmpR"
                     /product="beta-lactamase"
                     /label=AmpR
                     /note="confers resistance to ampicillin, carbenicillin,
                     and related antibiotics"
                     /note="color: #ccffcc"
                     /translation="MSIQHFRVALIPFFAAFCLPVFAHPETLVKVKDAEDQLGARVGYI
                     ELDLNSGKILESFRPEERFPMMSTFKVLLCGAVLSRIDAGQEQLGRRIHYSQNDLVEYS
                     PVTEKHLTDGMTVRELCSAAITMSDNTAANLLLTTIGGPKELTAFLHNMGDHVTRLDRW
                     EPELNEAIPNDERDTTMPVAMATTLRKLLTGELLTLASRQQLIDWMEADKVAGPLLRSA
                     LPAGWFIADKSGAGERGSRGIIAALGPDGKPSRIVVIYTTGSQATMDERNRQIAEIGAS
                     LIKHW"
     rep_origin      997..1786
                     /label=ori
                     /note="color: #ffff00"
     promoter        1813..2512
                     /standard_name="ScRPL18B Promoter"
                     /label=ScRPL18B Promoter
                     /note="color: #ffffff"
     CDS             2513..4261
                     /codon_start=1
                     /transl_table=11
                     /gene="crtI"
                     /standard_name="crtI CDS"
                     /label=crtI
                     /note="optimized for expression in S. cerevisiae"
                     /note="Derived using Geneious Prime 2022.0.1 'Annotate by
                     BLAST' based on protein similarity"
                     /note="color: #993366"
                     /translation="MGKEQDQDKPTAIIVGCGIGGIATAARLAKEGFQVTVFEKNDYSG
                     GRCSLIERDGYRFDQGPSLLLLPDLFKQTFEDLGEKMEDWVDLIKCEPNYVCHFHDEET
                     FTFSTDMALLKREVERFEGKDGFDRFLSFIQEAHRHYELAVVHVLQKNFPGFAAFLRLQ
                     FIGQILALHPFESIWTRVCRYFKTDRLRRVFSFAVMYMGQSPYSAPGTYSLLQYTELTE
                     GIWYPRGGFWQVPNTLLQIVKRNNPSAKFNFNAPVSQVLLSPAKDRATGVRLESGEEHH
                     ADVVIVNADLVYASEHLIPDDARNKIGQLGEVKRSWWADLVGGKKLKGSCSSLSFYWSM
                     DRIVDGLGGHNIFLAEDFKGSFDTIFEELGLPADPSFYVNVPSRIDPSAAPEGKDAIVI
                     LVPCGHIDASNPQDYNKLVARARKFVIQTLSAKLGLPDFEKMIVAEKVHDAPSWEKEFN
                     LKDGSILGLAHNFMQVLGFRPSTRHPKYDKLFFVGASTHPGTGVPIVLAGAKLTANQVL
                     ESFDRSPAPDPNMSLSVPYGKPLKSNGTGIDSQVQLKFMDLERWVYLLVLLIGAVIARS
                     VGVLAF"
     terminator      4262..4486
                     /standard_name="ScADH1 Terminator"
                     /label=ScADH1 Terminator
                     /note="Derived using Geneious Prime 2022.0.1 'Annotate
                     from Database' based on nucleotide similarity"
                     /note="color: #ffffff"
ORIGIN
        1 cggactatga gaccacagag tggggccgcg gaacccctat ttgtttattt ttctaaatac
       61 attcaaatat gtatccgctc atgagacaat aaccctgata aatgcttcaa taatattgaa
      121 aaaggaagag tatgagtatt caacatttcc gtgtcgccct tattcccttt tttgcggcat
      181 tttgccttcc tgtttttgct cacccagaaa cgctggtgaa agtaaaagat gctgaagatc
      241 agttgggtgc acgagtgggt tacatcgaac tggatctcaa cagcggtaag atccttgaga
      301 gttttcgccc cgaagaacgt tttccaatga tgagcacttt taaagttctg ctatgtggcg
      361 cggtattatc ccgtattgac gccgggcaag agcaactcgg tcgccgcata cactattctc
      421 agaatgactt ggttgagtac tcaccagtca cagaaaagca tcttacggat ggcatgacag
      481 taagagaatt atgcagtgct gccataacca tgagtgataa cactgcggcc aacttacttc
      541 tgacaacgat cggaggaccg aaggagctaa ccgctttttt gcacaacatg ggggatcatg
      601 taactcgcct tgatcgttgg gaaccggagc tgaatgaagc cataccaaac gacgagcgtg
      661 acaccacgat gcctgtagca atggcaacaa cgttgcgcaa actattaact ggcgaactac
      721 ttactctagc ttcccggcaa caattaatag actggatgga ggcggataaa gttgcaggac
      781 cacttctgcg ctcggccctt ccggctggct ggtttattgc tgataaatct ggagccggtg
      841 agcgtggttc tcgcggtatc attgcagcac tggggccaga tggtaagccc tcccgtatcg
      901 tagttatcta cacgacgggg agtcaggcaa ctatggatga acgaaataga cagatcgctg
      961 agataggtgc ctcactgatt aagcattggt aactgtcaga ccaagtttac tcatatatac
     1021 tttagattga tttaaaactt catttttaat ttaaaaggat ctaggtgaag atcctttttg
     1081 ataatctcat gaccaaaatc ccttaacgtg agttttcgtt ccactgagcg tcagaccccg
     1141 tagaaaagat caaaggatct tcttgagatc ctttttttct gcgcgtaatc tgctgcttgc
     1201 aaacaaaaaa accaccgcta ccagcggtgg tttgtttgcc ggatcaagag ctaccaactc
     1261 tttttccgaa ggtaactggc ttcagcagag cgcagatacc aaatactgtc cttctagtgt
     1321 agccgtagtt aggccaccac ttcaagaact ctgtagcacc gcctacatac ctcgctctgc
     1381 taatcctgtt accagtggct gctgccagtg gcgataagtc gtgtcttacc gggttggact
     1441 caagacgata gttaccggat aaggcgcagc ggtcgggctg aacggggggt tcgtgcacac
     1501 agcccagctt ggagcgaacg acctacaccg aactgagata cctacagcgt gagctatgag
     1561 aaagcgccac gcttcccgaa gggagaaagg cggacaggta tccggtaagc ggcagggtcg
     1621 gaacaggaga gcgcacgagg gagcttccag ggggaaacgc ctggtatctt tatagtcctg
     1681 tcgggtttcg ccacctctga cttgagcgtc gatttttgtg atgctcgtca ggggggcgga
     1741 gcctatggaa aaacgccagc aacgcggcct ttttacggtt cctggcccac ttcgtgcagg
     1801 tctcagcaat tcaagaggat gtccaatatt ttttttaagg aataaggata cttcaagact
     1861 agattccccc ctgcattccc atcagaaccg taaaccttgg cgctttcctt gggaagtatt
     1921 caagaagtgc cttgtccggt ttctgtggct cacaaaccag cgcgcccgat atggctttct
     1981 tttcacttat gaatgtacca gtacgggaca attagaacgc tcctgtaaca atctctttgc
     2041 aaatgtgggg ttacattcta accatgtcac actgctgacg aaattcaaag taaaaaaaaa
     2101 tgggaccacg tcttgagaac gatagatttt ctttatttta cattgaacag tcgttgtctc
     2161 agcgcgcttt atgttttcat tcatacttca tattataaaa taacaaaaga agaatttcat
     2221 attcacgccc aagaaatcag gctgctttcc aaatgcaatt gacacttcat tagccatcac
     2281 acaaaactct ttcttgctgg agcttctttt aaaaaagacc tcagtacacc aaacacgtta
     2341 cccgacctcg ttattttacg acaactatga taaaattctg aagaaaaaat aaaaaaattt
     2401 tcatacttct tgcttttatt taaaccattg aatgatttct tttgaacaaa actacctgtt
     2461 tcaccaaagg aaatagaaag aaaaaatcaa ttagaagaaa acaaaaaaca aaatggggaa
     2521 agaacaagat caggataaac caactgctat tatcgtcggc tgtggtattg gtggtattgc
     2581 cacagctgct cgtcttgcaa aggaagggtt ccaggttacc gtattcgaaa agaatgatta
     2641 cagcggcggg agatgctcat tgatcgaacg cgatggatac aggttcgatc aaggcccgag
     2701 cttgcttctt ttaccagacc tctttaagca aacatttgaa gatcttgggg agaaaatgga
     2761 agattgggtg gatttaatca agtgtgagcc aaattatgtc tgtcatttcc atgatgaaga
     2821 aaccttcact ttctccaccg atatggctct gctaaaaaga gaagtggaaa gatttgaagg
     2881 caaggatggc tttgacagat ttttatcctt catccaggag gcacatagac attacgagct
     2941 tgccgtggtt cacgttcttc agaagaattt tcctggtttt gctgcctttt tgagattgca
     3001 attcataggt caaatactag cgttacaccc ttttgaatct atttggactc gtgtgtgcag
     3061 atattttaag accgacaggc tcagaagagt cttttctttt gccgtaatgt acatgggtca
     3121 gtccccttat tctgctccag gaacttattc gttattgcaa tatacagagt tgacggaagg
     3181 tatttggtat ccaagaggtg gattctggca agtgcctaac actttattgc aaatagttaa
     3241 acggaataac cccagtgcaa aattcaattt taatgccccc gtgagtcaag ttcttctgtc
     3301 accagccaaa gacagagcta caggtgtaag actcgaatct ggagaagaac atcacgcaga
     3361 cgtagtaatt gtcaatgctg atttggtata cgcttcagag catttgatac ccgatgacgc
     3421 taggaataag atcggacaat taggcgaagt taaacgatcg tggtgggcgg atttggttgg
     3481 tgggaagaaa ttaaagggtt cgtgtagtag cttgtctttt tattggagta tggataggat
     3541 cgtcgacggt ctaggtggcc ataacatatt cttagcagaa gattttaagg gttctttcga
     3601 caccatcttc gaagagttag gtttgccagc agatccatcc ttttatgtta acgtgcctag
     3661 tagaatagat ccatcggcgg cacctgaagg taaagatgct attgttattt tggttccctg
     3721 cggacacatt gacgcctcta accctcagga ttacaataag ttagtcgcac gtgcccgtaa
     3781 atttgttata caaactctgt cagcgaaatt aggtttacca gacttcgaga aaatgattgt
     3841 cgctgaaaag gtccatgatg ctccaagctg ggaaaaagag ttcaacttga aagatggatc
     3901 tatcttagga ctagcacata atttcatgca agttctgggt tttaggcctt ccacgaggca
     3961 cccgaaatat gacaaactgt tttttgtagg tgcatcaaca catcctggaa caggtgtacc
     4021 gattgtgctc gctggtgcaa aattgactgc gaaccaagtc ttagaatctt ttgaccgatc
     4081 tccagctccg gatcccaaca tgtcactatc agtaccatac ggtaagcctt tgaaatcaaa
     4141 tggaacgggc atagattccc aagttcagct taaatttatg gacttggaga gatgggtgta
     4201 tctactagtt ctgctaattg gggcagttat tgcccgcagt gttggcgttt tagctttttg
     4261 agcgaatttc ttatgattta tgatttttat tattaaataa gttataaaaa aaataagtgt
     4321 atacaaattt taaagtgact cttaggtttt aaaacgaaaa ttcttattct tgagtaactc
     4381 tttcctgtag gtcaggttgc tttctcaggt atagcatgag gtcgctctta ttgaccacac
     4441 ctctaccggc atgccgagca aatgcctgca aatcgctccc catttc
//
