# Supplementary material for: In- & Out-Cloning: Plasmid toolboxes for scarless transcription unit and modular Golden Gate acceptor plasmid assembly
Source: bioRxiv preprint, doi:10.1101/2024.06.22.600171, version 1 (2024-06-22)
Supplement: Supporting Data S2 [file 600171_file04.zip › pSL_assembled_plasmids/pSL0884.gbk]

LOCUS       pSL0884        4759 bp DNA     circular SYN 11-MAR-2024
DEFINITION  .
ACCESSION   .
VERSION     .
KEYWORDS    .
SOURCE      synthetic DNA construct
  ORGANISM  synthetic DNA construct
REFERENCE   1  (bases 1 to 4759)
  AUTHORS   .
  TITLE     Direct Submission
  JOURNAL   Exported Mar 11, 2024 from SnapGene 6.2.0
            https://www.snapgene.com
FEATURES             Location/Qualifiers
     source          1..4759
                     /mol_type="other DNA"
                     /organism="synthetic DNA construct"
     promoter        27..131
                     /gene="bla"
                     /standard_name="AmpR promoter"
                     /label=AmpR promoter
                     /note="color: #ffffff; direction: RIGHT"
     CDS             132..992
                     /codon_start=1
                     /gene="bla"
                     /standard_name="AmpR"
                     /product="beta-lactamase"
                     /label=AmpR
                     /note="confers resistance to ampicillin, carbenicillin,
                     and related antibiotics"
                     /note="color: #ccffcc"
                     /translation="MSIQHFRVALIPFFAAFCLPVFAHPETLVKVKDAEDQLGARVGYI
                     ELDLNSGKILESFRPEERFPMMSTFKVLLCGAVLSRIDAGQEQLGRRIHYSQNDLVEYS
                     PVTEKHLTDGMTVRELCSAAITMSDNTAANLLLTTIGGPKELTAFLHNMGDHVTRLDRW
                     EPELNEAIPNDERDTTMPVAMATTLRKLLTGELLTLASRQQLIDWMEADKVAGPLLRSA
                     LPAGWFIADKSGAGERGSRGIIAALGPDGKPSRIVVIYTTGSQATMDERNRQIAEIGAS
                     LIKHW"
     rep_origin      997..1786
                     /label=ori
                     /note="color: #ffff00"
     promoter        1813..2512
                     /standard_name="ScRPL18B Promoter"
                     /label=ScRPL18B Promoter
                     /note="color: #ffffff"
     CDS             2513..4531
                     /gene="crtYB"
                     /gene_synonym="pbs"
                     /standard_name="crtYB CDS"
                     /label=crtYB
                     /note="Derived using Geneious Prime 2022.0.1 'Annotate by
                     BLAST' based on protein similarity"
                     /note="color: #993366; direction: RIGHT"
     terminator      4535..4759
                     /standard_name="ScADH1 Terminator"
                     /label=ScADH1 Terminator
                     /note="Derived using Geneious Prime 2022.0.1 'Annotate
                     from Database' based on nucleotide similarity"
                     /note="color: #ffffff"
ORIGIN
        1 cggttactga gaccacagag tggggccgcg gaacccctat ttgtttattt ttctaaatac
       61 attcaaatat gtatccgctc atgagacaat aaccctgata aatgcttcaa taatattgaa
      121 aaaggaagag tatgagtatt caacatttcc gtgtcgccct tattcccttt tttgcggcat
      181 tttgccttcc tgtttttgct cacccagaaa cgctggtgaa agtaaaagat gctgaagatc
      241 agttgggtgc acgagtgggt tacatcgaac tggatctcaa cagcggtaag atccttgaga
      301 gttttcgccc cgaagaacgt tttccaatga tgagcacttt taaagttctg ctatgtggcg
      361 cggtattatc ccgtattgac gccgggcaag agcaactcgg tcgccgcata cactattctc
      421 agaatgactt ggttgagtac tcaccagtca cagaaaagca tcttacggat ggcatgacag
      481 taagagaatt atgcagtgct gccataacca tgagtgataa cactgcggcc aacttacttc
      541 tgacaacgat cggaggaccg aaggagctaa ccgctttttt gcacaacatg ggggatcatg
      601 taactcgcct tgatcgttgg gaaccggagc tgaatgaagc cataccaaac gacgagcgtg
      661 acaccacgat gcctgtagca atggcaacaa cgttgcgcaa actattaact ggcgaactac
      721 ttactctagc ttcccggcaa caattaatag actggatgga ggcggataaa gttgcaggac
      781 cacttctgcg ctcggccctt ccggctggct ggtttattgc tgataaatct ggagccggtg
      841 agcgtggttc tcgcggtatc attgcagcac tggggccaga tggtaagccc tcccgtatcg
      901 tagttatcta cacgacgggg agtcaggcaa ctatggatga acgaaataga cagatcgctg
      961 agataggtgc ctcactgatt aagcattggt aactgtcaga ccaagtttac tcatatatac
     1021 tttagattga tttaaaactt catttttaat ttaaaaggat ctaggtgaag atcctttttg
     1081 ataatctcat gaccaaaatc ccttaacgtg agttttcgtt ccactgagcg tcagaccccg
     1141 tagaaaagat caaaggatct tcttgagatc ctttttttct gcgcgtaatc tgctgcttgc
     1201 aaacaaaaaa accaccgcta ccagcggtgg tttgtttgcc ggatcaagag ctaccaactc
     1261 tttttccgaa ggtaactggc ttcagcagag cgcagatacc aaatactgtc cttctagtgt
     1321 agccgtagtt aggccaccac ttcaagaact ctgtagcacc gcctacatac ctcgctctgc
     1381 taatcctgtt accagtggct gctgccagtg gcgataagtc gtgtcttacc gggttggact
     1441 caagacgata gttaccggat aaggcgcagc ggtcgggctg aacggggggt tcgtgcacac
     1501 agcccagctt ggagcgaacg acctacaccg aactgagata cctacagcgt gagctatgag
     1561 aaagcgccac gcttcccgaa gggagaaagg cggacaggta tccggtaagc ggcagggtcg
     1621 gaacaggaga gcgcacgagg gagcttccag ggggaaacgc ctggtatctt tatagtcctg
     1681 tcgggtttcg ccacctctga cttgagcgtc gatttttgtg atgctcgtca ggggggcgga
     1741 gcctatggaa aaacgccagc aacgcggcct ttttacggtt cctggcccac ttcgtgcagg
     1801 tctcaactat tcaagaggat gtccaatatt ttttttaagg aataaggata cttcaagact
     1861 agattccccc ctgcattccc atcagaaccg taaaccttgg cgctttcctt gggaagtatt
     1921 caagaagtgc cttgtccggt ttctgtggct cacaaaccag cgcgcccgat atggctttct
     1981 tttcacttat gaatgtacca gtacgggaca attagaacgc tcctgtaaca atctctttgc
     2041 aaatgtgggg ttacattcta accatgtcac actgctgacg aaattcaaag taaaaaaaaa
     2101 tgggaccacg tcttgagaac gatagatttt ctttatttta cattgaacag tcgttgtctc
     2161 agcgcgcttt atgttttcat tcatacttca tattataaaa taacaaaaga agaatttcat
     2221 attcacgccc aagaaatcag gctgctttcc aaatgcaatt gacacttcat tagccatcac
     2281 acaaaactct ttcttgctgg agcttctttt aaaaaagacc tcagtacacc aaacacgtta
     2341 cccgacctcg ttattttacg acaactatga taaaattctg aagaaaaaat aaaaaaattt
     2401 tcatacttct tgcttttatt taaaccattg aatgatttct tttgaacaaa actacctgtt
     2461 tcaccaaagg aaatagaaag aaaaaatcaa ttagaagaaa acaaaaaaca aaatgacagc
     2521 cttagcttat tatcaaattc acttgatata cactctgccg attttgggat tgctgggttt
     2581 attaacttct ccaatactca cgaagtttga tatatacaaa atcagcattc tcgtatttat
     2641 agctttctca gcgaccacac cgtgggacag ctggatcatt cgaaacgggg cttggacgta
     2701 cccttcggct gagtcaggtc agggtgtttt tggaacattt cttgatgtgc catatgaaga
     2761 atatgctttt tttgtcattc aaactgtgat tacagggctg gtatatgtgt tggccactag
     2821 acatttgctc ccatctttag ctctgccaaa gactcgatcc tctgctttat ctctagcatt
     2881 gaaagcgtta atacctttgc caataatata tttgttcact gcccatcctt ctccaagccc
     2941 tgatccttta gttactgacc attattttta tatgagggcc ttatcattgt taataacccc
     3001 accaactatg ctattagcag ctctgagtgg cgagtacgca tttgactgga agtcgggtcg
     3061 tgcgaaatct acgattgctg caattatgat acctaccgtt tacttaatct gggtcgatta
     3121 cgttgcagtc ggccaggatt cttggtccat caacgatgaa aaaattgtag gatggaggct
     3181 tggaggggta ttgcctatcg aagaagcaat gtttttcctt ctaactaatc ttatgatcgt
     3241 tttaggttta tccgcctgtg atcatactca ggcattgtat ttactgcatg gaagaacaat
     3301 atacggtaat aaaaagatgc cttcgtcttt cccacttatt acgccaccag ttttgtccct
     3361 attctttagt agtagaccct acagctcaca acccaagaga gacttagaat tggcagtcaa
     3421 attgttagag gaaaagtctc gatcattttt cgtggcctct gcaggcttcc catcagaagt
     3481 acgcgaaaga ttggttgggc tatatgcatt ctgtagagtg actgacgact tgattgacag
     3541 cccggaggtt tcgtctaatc cacacgctac tatcgatatg gtatccgatt tcctaacctt
     3601 gttgtttggt ccacctctcc acccctccca acccgacaaa atactgtcaa gtccgctact
     3661 acctccatcg catccaagtc gtcctacagg tatgtatcct ttacccccac caccttcatt
     3721 gtccccagct gaacttgttc agtttttaac tgagagggtt ccagtgcagt accactttgc
     3781 ttttcgttta cttgcaaaat tgcaaggttt aattcctaga tatcctttgg atgaattatt
     3841 gagaggttat acaacagatt taattttccc gctatccaca gaagcagtcc aagcaagaaa
     3901 gacccccatt gaaaccaccg ctgatctgct ggattatggt ttatgtgttg ctggctctgt
     3961 ggccgaactt ttggtttacg tatcttgggc aagtgcgcct tcacaagtcc cggctactat
     4021 cgaagaaagg gaagcggtac ttgtcgccag tagagaaatg ggaacggcgc tacaactagt
     4081 caatattgct cgtgatatca aaggtgatgc tacagagggc aggttctatt taccacttag
     4141 tttctttggt ctacgcgatg aaagtaaatt ggctattcct accgattgga cagaaccccg
     4201 gccccaagac ttcgataagt tattgtcttt aagcccaagc tcaacactac cgtcgtctaa
     4261 cgcctcagag tcatttagat ttgagtggaa aacgtattcc cttccattgg tcgcctacgc
     4321 agaagattta gctaaacata gttacaaggg tattgataga cttccaactg aagttcaagc
     4381 aggcatgaga gccgcttgcg cttcatacct gttgatcggt cgtgaaatta aagttgtttg
     4441 gaaaggtgac gttggagaga gaagaaccgt ggccggatgg aggagagtta ggaaggtgct
     4501 ctctgtagtt atgtccggct gggagggtca atgagcgaat ttcttatgat ttatgatttt
     4561 tattattaaa taagttataa aaaaaataag tgtatacaaa ttttaaagtg actcttaggt
     4621 tttaaaacga aaattcttat tcttgagtaa ctctttcctg taggtcaggt tgctttctca
     4681 ggtatagcat gaggtcgctc ttattgacca cacctctacc ggcatgccga gcaaatgcct
     4741 gcaaatcgct ccccatttc
//
