# Supplementary material for: In- & Out-Cloning: Plasmid toolboxes for scarless transcription unit and modular Golden Gate acceptor plasmid assembly
Source: bioRxiv preprint, doi:10.1101/2024.06.22.600171, version 1 (2024-06-22)
Supplement: Supporting Data S2 [file 600171_file04.zip › pSL_assembled_plasmids/pSL0885.gbk]

LOCUS       pSL0885        5430 bp DNA     circular SYN 11-MAR-2024
DEFINITION  .
ACCESSION   .
VERSION     .
KEYWORDS    .
SOURCE      synthetic DNA construct
  ORGANISM  synthetic DNA construct
REFERENCE   1  (bases 1 to 5430)
  AUTHORS   .
  TITLE     Direct Submission
  JOURNAL   Exported Mar 11, 2024 from SnapGene 6.2.0
            https://www.snapgene.com
FEATURES             Location/Qualifiers
     source          1..5430
                     /mol_type="other DNA"
                     /organism="synthetic DNA construct"
     rep_origin      5..593
                     /label=ori
                     /label=rep origin
                     /note="pMB1 origin of replication (counter-clockwise)
                     (RNAII -35 to RNA/DNA switch point)"
                     /note="color: #ffff00"
     promoter        618..722
                     /gene="bla"
                     /label=AmpR promoter
                     /note="color: #ffffff; direction: RIGHT"
     CDS             723..1583
                     /codon_start=1
                     /gene="bla"
                     /product="beta-lactamase"
                     /label=AmpR
                     /note="confers resistance to ampicillin, carbenicillin,
                     and related antibiotics"
                     /note="color: #ccffcc"
                     /translation="MSIQHFRVALIPFFAAFCLPVFAHPETLVKVKDAEDQLGARVGYI
                     ELDLNSGKILESFRPEERFPMMSTFKVLLCGAVLSRIDAGQEQLGRRIHYSQNDLVEYS
                     PVTEKHLTDGMTVRELCSAAITMSDNTAANLLLTTIGGPKELTAFLHNMGDHVTRLDRW
                     EPELNEAIPNDERDTTMPVAMATTLRKLLTGELLTLASRQQLIDWMEADKVAGPLLRSA
                     LPAGWFIADKSGAGERGSRGIIAALGPDGKPSRIVVIYTTGSQATMDERNRQIAEIGAS
                     LIKHW"
     promoter        1638..2337
                     /label=ScRPL18B Promoter
                     /note="color: #ffffff"
     CDS             2341..3465
                     /codon_start=1
                     /transl_table=11
                     /label=crtE
                     /label=CDS
                     /note="Derived using Geneious Prime 2022.0.1 'Annotate by
                     BLAST' based on protein similarity"
                     /note="/Alternative_Match=99.48%; Adjusted-Interval-0:-1/1;
                     CDS
                     (QSV51901)"
                     /note="/Alternative_Match=99.48%; Adjusted-Interval-0:-1/0;
                     CDS
                     (CDZ97186)"
                     /note="/Primary_Match=99.69%; Adjusted-Interval-0:0/0; CDS
                     (AHZ97961)"
                     /note="/Transferred_From=AHZ97961"
                     /note="/Transferred_Similarity=99.69%"
                     /note="/coded_by=KF680164.1:674..5683"
                     /note="color: #993366"
                     /translation="DYANILTAIPLEFTPQDDIVLLEPYHYLGKNPGKEIRSQLIEAFN
                     YWLDVKKEDLEVIQNVVGMLHTGSLLMDDVEDSSVLRRGSPVAHLIYGIPQTINTANYV
                     YFLAYQEIFKLRPTPIPMPVIPPSSASLQSSVSSASSSSSASSENGGTSTPNSQIPFSK
                     DTYLDKVITDEILSLHRGQGLELFWRDSLTCPSEEEYVKMVLGKTGGLFRIAVRLMMAK
                     SECDIDFVQLVNLISIYFQIRDDYMNLQSSEYAHNKNFAEDLTEGKFSFPTIHSIHANP
                     SSRLVINTLQKKSTSPEILHHCVNYMRTETHSFEYTQEVLNTLSGALERELGRLQGEFA
                     EANSRMDLGDVDSEGRTGKNVKLEAILKKLADIPL"
     terminator      3469..3693
                     /label=ScADH1 Terminator
                     /note="Derived using Geneious Prime 2022.0.1 'Annotate
                     from Database' based on nucleotide similarity"
                     /note="/Alternative_Match=100.00%; Adjusted-Interval-0:0/0;
                     ScADH1 Terminator (<a 
                     href=""urn:local:.:18j-e5uw3kj"">pYTK063 - ScADH1 
                     Terminator</a>)"
                     /note="/Alternative_Match=100.00%; Adjusted-Interval-0:0/0;
                     ScADH1 Terminator (<a 
                     href=""urn:local:.:7q-dz8rhrc"">pYTK063</a>)"
                     /note="/Alternative_Match=100.00%; 
                     Adjusted-Interval-0:0/-32;
                     yADH1 (<a href=""urn:local:.:5f-e6ovlmp"">Terminator 
                     (artificial, large, %T~>90) AND ScADH1 Terminator</a>)"
                     /note="/Alternative_Match=100.00%; 
                     Adjusted-Interval-0:0/-37;
                     ADH1 terminator (<a 
                     href=""urn:local:.:2i-ebo9ad8"">pSL0013_pTK0013_corr_TGA</ 
                     a>)"
                     /note="/Alternative_Match=100.00%; 
                     Adjusted-Interval-0:0/-37;
                     ADH1 terminator (<a 
                     href=""urn:local:.:2f-ebo9ad3"">pSL0013_pTK0013</a>)"
                     /note="/Alternative_Match=100.00%; 
                     Adjusted-Interval-0:0/-37;
                     ADH1 terminator (<a 
                     href=""urn:local:.:2a-ebo9acu"">pSL0012_pTK0012_corr_TGA</ 
                     a>)"
                     /note="/Alternative_Match=100.00%; 
                     Adjusted-Interval-0:0/-37;
                     ADH1 terminator (<a 
                     href=""urn:local:.:25-ebo9aci"">pSL0012_pTK0012</a>)"
                     /note="/Primary_Match=100.00%; Adjusted-Interval-0:0/0; 
                     ScADH1
                     Terminator (<a 
                     href=""urn:local:.:6w-dz8rhqz"">pYTK053</a>)"
                     /note="/Transferred_From=pYTK053"
                     /note="/Transferred_Similarity=100.00%"
                     /note="color: #ffffff"
     rep_origin      3744..4134
                     /label=ARS4
                     /note="color: #ffff00"
     rep_origin      4160..4276
                     /label=CEN6
                     /note="color: #ffff00"
     promoter        4301..4537
                     /gene="<i>S. cerevisiae HIS3</i>"
                     /label=HIS3 promoter
                     /note="color: #ffffff"
     CDS             4538..5200
                     /codon_start=1
                     /label=HIS3
                     /note="color: #ff7f50"
                     /translation="MTEQKALVKRITNETKIQIAISLKGGPLAIEHSIFPEKEAEAVAE
                     QATQSQVINVHTGIGFLDHMIHALAKHSGWSLIVECIGDLHIDDHHTTEDCGIALGQAF
                     KEALGAVRGVKRFGSGFAPLDEALSRAVVDLSNRPYAVVELGLQREKVGDLSCEMIPHF
                     LESFAEASRITLHVDCLRGKNDHHRSESAFKALAVAIREATSPNGTNDVPSTKGVLM"
     terminator      5201..5410
                     /label=HIS3 Term
                     /label=HIS3 Term.
                     /note="color: #ffffff"
ORIGIN
        1 tacattgaga tccttttttt ctgcgcgtaa tctgctgctt gcaaacaaaa aaaccaccgc
       61 taccagcggt ggtttgtttg ccggatcaag agctaccaac tctttttccg aaggtaactg
      121 gcttcagcag agcgcagata ccaaatactg ttcttctagt gtagccgtag ttaggccacc
      181 acttcaagaa ctctgtagca ccgcctacat acctcgctct gctaatcctg ttaccagtgg
      241 ctgctgccag tggcgataag tcgtgtctta ccgggttgga ctcaagacga tagttaccgg
      301 ataaggcgca gcggtcgggc tgaacggggg gttcgtgcac acagcccagc ttggagcgaa
      361 cgacctacac cgaactgaga tacctacagc gtgagctatg agaaagcgcc acgcttcccg
      421 aagggagaaa ggcggacagg tatccggtaa gcggcagggt cggaacagga gagcgcacga
      481 gggagcttcc agggggaaac gcctggtatc tttatagtcc tgtcgggttt cgccacctct
      541 gacttgagcg tcgatttttg tgatgctcgt caggggggcg gagcctatgg aaactaaacc
      601 tctctgtagt caaggaacgc ggaaccccta tttgtttatt tttctaaata cattcaaata
      661 tgtatccgct catgagacaa taaccctgat aaatgcttca ataatattga aaaaggaaga
      721 gtatgagtat tcaacatttc cgtgtcgccc ttattccctt ttttgcggca ttttgccttc
      781 ctgtttttgc tcacccagaa acgctggtga aagtaaaaga tgctgaagat cagttgggtg
      841 cacgagtggg ttacatcgaa ctggatctca acagcggtaa gatccttgag agttttcgcc
      901 ccgaagaacg ttttccaatg atgagcactt ttaaagttct gctatgtggc gcggtattat
      961 cccgtattga cgccgggcaa gagcaactcg gtcgccgcat acactattct cagaatgact
     1021 tggttgagta ctcaccagtc acagaaaagc atcttacgga tggcatgaca gtaagagaat
     1081 tatgcagtgc tgccataacc atgagtgata acactgcggc caacttactt ctgacaacga
     1141 tcggaggacc gaaggagcta accgcttttt tgcacaacat gggggatcat gtaactcgcc
     1201 ttgatcgttg ggaaccggag ctgaatgaag ccataccaaa cgacgagcgt gacaccacga
     1261 tgcctgtagc aatggcaaca acgttgcgca aactattaac tggcgaacta cttactctag
     1321 cttcccggca acaattaata gactggatgg aggcggataa agttgcagga ccacttctgc
     1381 gctcggccct tccggctggc tggtttattg ctgataaatc tggagccggt gagcgtggtt
     1441 ctcgcggtat cattgcagca ctggggccag atggtaagcc ctcccgtatc gtagttatct
     1501 acacgacggg gagtcaggca actatggatg aacgaaatag acagatcgct gagataggtg
     1561 cctcactgat taagcattgg taactgtgcc aacgcttaaa gttcattcac gccacttcgt
     1621 gcaggtctca tgccttcaag aggatgtcca atattttttt taaggaataa ggatacttca
     1681 agactagatt cccccctgca ttcccatcag aaccgtaaac cttggcgctt tccttgggaa
     1741 gtattcaaga agtgccttgt ccggtttctg tggctcacaa accagcgcgc ccgatatggc
     1801 tttcttttca cttatgaatg taccagtacg ggacaattag aacgctcctg taacaatctc
     1861 tttgcaaatg tggggttaca ttctaaccat gtcacactgc tgacgaaatt caaagtaaaa
     1921 aaaaatggga ccacgtcttg agaacgatag attttcttta ttttacattg aacagtcgtt
     1981 gtctcagcgc gctttatgtt ttcattcata cttcatatta taaaataaca aaagaagaat
     2041 ttcatattca cgcccaagaa atcaggctgc tttccaaatg caattgacac ttcattagcc
     2101 atcacacaaa actctttctt gctggagctt cttttaaaaa agacctcagt acaccaaaca
     2161 cgttacccga cctcgttatt ttacgacaac tatgataaaa ttctgaagaa aaaataaaaa
     2221 aattttcata cttcttgctt ttatttaaac cattgaatga tttcttttga acaaaactac
     2281 ctgtttcacc aaaggaaata gaaagaaaaa atcaattaga agaaaacaaa aaacaaaatg
     2341 gactacgcta acatattaac agcaattcca ttggagttta cccctcaaga cgatatagtc
     2401 ttgcttgaac catatcacta tttgggcaaa aaccctggaa aggaaatcag atctcaactg
     2461 atagaggcct tcaattattg gcttgacgtg aaaaaggaag atttggaagt cattcagaac
     2521 gtcgttggta tgttacatac cgggagttta ctaatggatg atgtagaaga ttcatcggta
     2581 ttgcgtagag gctcacctgt ggctcatcta atttatggaa ttccacagac tattaatact
     2641 gccaattacg tttactttct agcatatcaa gagattttca aactccggcc aactcctatt
     2701 cctatgcccg ttataccacc ttccagcgct tctctgcaat caagcgtttc cagcgcatct
     2761 tcttcctcat cagcttcatc cgaaaacggt ggaacctcta cgccgaatag ccaaatacca
     2821 ttctccaagg acacctatct ggataaagtt ataacagatg aaatccttag tttgcacaga
     2881 ggtcaaggat tagaattatt ttggagggat tcactcactt gcccctcgga agaagaatat
     2941 gtcaagatgg tactgggcaa aactggtggt ttgtttagaa tagcagttag acttatgatg
     3001 gcgaaatctg aatgtgatat tgactttgtc cagttagtaa atttaattag tatctacttc
     3061 caaatccgcg acgattacat gaatttacaa agttcggagt atgcacataa taaaaatttt
     3121 gctgaagatc taacggaagg caaattttct ttccccacaa ttcactcaat ccacgccaac
     3181 ccatctagta gattagtgat taatacttta caaaaaaagt ctactagccc agaaattcta
     3241 catcattgtg tgaactacat gcgtacagaa acgcattctt tcgagtacac ccaagaagtt
     3301 ttgaatacac tttccggtgc tttggagagg gaattaggtc gactacaggg tgagtttgct
     3361 gaagcaaata gtaggatgga tttgggggat gtagactcgg aaggaagaac aggtaaaaac
     3421 gttaagttag aggcgatctt gaagaagttg gccgatatcc cgctgtgagc gaatttctta
     3481 tgatttatga tttttattat taaataagtt ataaaaaaaa taagtgtata caaattttaa
     3541 agtgactctt aggttttaaa acgaaaattc ttattcttga gtaactcttt cctgtaggtc
     3601 aggttgcttt ctcaggtata gcatgaggtc gctcttattg accacacctc taccggcatg
     3661 ccgagcaaat gcctgcaaat cgctccccat ttccgggcaa tgagaccaca gagtggggca
     3721 ctctctatga tactctaaac ttcaagactc tagggggatc gccaacaaat actacctttt
     3781 atcttgctat tcctgctctc aggtattaat gccgaattgt ttcatcttgt ctgtgtagaa
     3841 aaccacacac gaaaatcctg tgattttaca ttttacttat cgttaatcga atgtatatct
     3901 atttaatctg cttttcttgt ctaataaata tatatgtaaa gtacgctttt tgttgaaatt
     3961 ttttaaacct ttgtttattt ttttttcttc attccgtaac tcttctacct tctttattta
     4021 ctttctaaaa tccaaataca aaacataaaa ataaataaac acagagtaaa ttcccaaatt
     4081 attccatcat taaaagatac gaggcgcgtg taagttacag gcaagcgatc cgtcttcaaa
     4141 cttaagatga tttctgataa tcacgtgcta taaaaataat tataatttaa attttttaat
     4201 ataaatatat aaattaaaaa tagaaagtaa aaaaagaaat taaagaaaaa atagtttttg
     4261 ttttccgaag atgtaaactg aatggttaaa ctttcaaact aacacagtcc tttcccgcaa
     4321 ttttcttttt ctattactct tggcctcctc tagtacactc tatatttttt tatgcctcgg
     4381 taatgatttt catttttttt tttccaccta gcggatgact cttttttttt cttagcgatt
     4441 ggcattatca cataatgaat tatacattat ataaagtaat gtgatttctt cgaagaatat
     4501 actaaaaaat gagcaggcaa gataaacgaa ggcaaagatg acagagcaga aagccctagt
     4561 aaagcgtatt acaaatgaaa ccaagattca gattgcgatc tctttaaagg gtggtcccct
     4621 agcgatagag cactcgatct tcccagaaaa agaggcagaa gcagtagcag aacaggccac
     4681 acaatcgcaa gtgattaacg tccacacagg tatagggttt ctggaccata tgatacatgc
     4741 tctggccaag cattccggct ggtcgctaat cgttgagtgc attggtgact tacacataga
     4801 cgaccatcac accactgagg actgcgggat tgctctcggt caagctttta aagaggccct
     4861 aggggccgtg cgtggagtaa aaaggtttgg atcaggattt gcgcctttgg atgaggcact
     4921 ttccagagcg gtggttgatc tttcgaacag gccgtacgca gttgtcgaac ttggtttgca
     4981 aagggagaaa gtaggtgatc tctcttgcga gatgatcccg cattttcttg aaagctttgc
     5041 agaggctagc agaattaccc tccacgttga ttgtctgcga ggcaagaatg atcatcaccg
     5101 tagtgagagt gcgttcaagg ctcttgcggt tgccataaga gaagccacct cgcccaatgg
     5161 taccaacgat gttccctcca ccaaaggtgt tcttatgtag tgacaccgat tatttaaagc
     5221 tgctgcatac gatatatata catgtgtata tatgtatacc tatgaatgtc agtaagtatg
     5281 tatacgaaca gtatgatact gaagatgaca aggtaatgca tcattctata cgtgtcattc
     5341 tgaacgaggc gcgctttcct tttttctttt tgctttttct ttttttttct cttgaactcg
     5401 acggatcata aagctttaag aagtttgagg
//
