# Supplementary material for: In- & Out-Cloning: Plasmid toolboxes for scarless transcription unit and modular Golden Gate acceptor plasmid assembly
Source: bioRxiv preprint, doi:10.1101/2024.06.22.600171, version 1 (2024-06-22)
Supplement: Supporting Data S2 [file 600171_file04.zip › pSL_assembled_plasmids/pSL0886.gbk]

LOCUS       pSL0886        6855 bp DNA     circular SYN 11-MAR-2024
DEFINITION  .
ACCESSION   .
VERSION     .
KEYWORDS    .
SOURCE      synthetic DNA construct
  ORGANISM  synthetic DNA construct
REFERENCE   1  (bases 1 to 6855)
  AUTHORS   .
  TITLE     Direct Submission
  JOURNAL   Exported Mar 11, 2024 from SnapGene 6.2.0
            https://www.snapgene.com
FEATURES             Location/Qualifiers
     source          1..6855
                     /mol_type="other DNA"
                     /organism="synthetic DNA construct"
     rep_origin      5..593
                     /label=ori
                     /label=rep origin
                     /note="pMB1 origin of replication (counter-clockwise)
                     (RNAII -35 to RNA/DNA switch point)"
                     /note="color: #ffff00"
     promoter        618..722
                     /gene="bla"
                     /label=AmpR promoter
                     /note="color: #ffffff; direction: RIGHT"
     CDS             723..1583
                     /codon_start=1
                     /gene="bla"
                     /product="beta-lactamase"
                     /label=AmpR
                     /note="confers resistance to ampicillin, carbenicillin,
                     and related antibiotics"
                     /note="color: #ccffcc"
                     /translation="MSIQHFRVALIPFFAAFCLPVFAHPETLVKVKDAEDQLGARVGYI
                     ELDLNSGKILESFRPEERFPMMSTFKVLLCGAVLSRIDAGQEQLGRRIHYSQNDLVEYS
                     PVTEKHLTDGMTVRELCSAAITMSDNTAANLLLTTIGGPKELTAFLHNMGDHVTRLDRW
                     EPELNEAIPNDERDTTMPVAMATTLRKLLTGELLTLASRQQLIDWMEADKVAGPLLRSA
                     LPAGWFIADKSGAGERGSRGIIAALGPDGKPSRIVVIYTTGSQATMDERNRQIAEIGAS
                     LIKHW"
     promoter        1638..2337
                     /label=ScRPL18B Promoter
                     /note="color: #ffffff"
     CDS             2338..4086
                     /codon_start=1
                     /transl_table=11
                     /gene="crtI"
                     /label=crtI
                     /label=crtI CDS
                     /note="optimized for expression in S. cerevisiae"
                     /note="Derived using Geneious Prime 2022.0.1 'Annotate by
                     BLAST' based on protein similarity"
                     /note="/Alternative_Match=100.00%; 
                     Adjusted-Interval-0:1/-1; CDS
                     (AHZ97961)"
                     /note="/Alternative_Match=99.80%; Adjusted-Interval-0:0/0; 
                     CDS
                     (CED83513)"
                     /note="/Primary_Match=100.00%; Adjusted-Interval-0:0/0; 
                     crtI CDS
                     (ATB19150)"
                     /note="/Transferred_From=ATB19150"
                     /note="/Transferred_Similarity=100.00%"
                     /note="/coded_by=KY985380.1:1893..3641"
                     /note="color: #993366"
                     /translation="MGKEQDQDKPTAIIVGCGIGGIATAARLAKEGFQVTVFEKNDYSG
                     GRCSLIERDGYRFDQGPSLLLLPDLFKQTFEDLGEKMEDWVDLIKCEPNYVCHFHDEET
                     FTFSTDMALLKREVERFEGKDGFDRFLSFIQEAHRHYELAVVHVLQKNFPGFAAFLRLQ
                     FIGQILALHPFESIWTRVCRYFKTDRLRRVFSFAVMYMGQSPYSAPGTYSLLQYTELTE
                     GIWYPRGGFWQVPNTLLQIVKRNNPSAKFNFNAPVSQVLLSPAKDRATGVRLESGEEHH
                     ADVVIVNADLVYASEHLIPDDARNKIGQLGEVKRSWWADLVGGKKLKGSCSSLSFYWSM
                     DRIVDGLGGHNIFLAEDFKGSFDTIFEELGLPADPSFYVNVPSRIDPSAAPEGKDAIVI
                     LVPCGHIDASNPQDYNKLVARARKFVIQTLSAKLGLPDFEKMIVAEKVHDAPSWEKEFN
                     LKDGSILGLAHNFMQVLGFRPSTRHPKYDKLFFVGASTHPGTGVPIVLAGAKLTANQVL
                     ESFDRSPAPDPNMSLSVPYGKPLKSNGTGIDSQVQLKFMDLERWVYLLVLLIGAVIARS
                     VGVLAF"
     terminator      4087..4311
                     /label=ScADH1 Terminator
                     /note="Derived using Geneious Prime 2022.0.1 'Annotate
                     from Database' based on nucleotide similarity"
                     /note="/Alternative_Match=100.00%; Adjusted-Interval-0:0/0;
                     ScADH1 Terminator (<a 
                     href=""urn:local:.:18j-e5uw3kj"">pYTK063 - ScADH1 
                     Terminator</a>)"
                     /note="/Alternative_Match=100.00%; Adjusted-Interval-0:0/0;
                     ScADH1 Terminator (<a 
                     href=""urn:local:.:7q-dz8rhrc"">pYTK063</a>)"
                     /note="/Alternative_Match=100.00%; 
                     Adjusted-Interval-0:0/-32;
                     yADH1 (<a href=""urn:local:.:5f-e6ovlmp"">Terminator 
                     (artificial, large, %T~>90) AND ScADH1 Terminator</a>)"
                     /note="/Alternative_Match=100.00%; 
                     Adjusted-Interval-0:0/-37;
                     ADH1 terminator (<a 
                     href=""urn:local:.:2i-ebo9ad8"">pSL0013_pTK0013_corr_TGA</ 
                     a>)"
                     /note="/Alternative_Match=100.00%; 
                     Adjusted-Interval-0:0/-37;
                     ADH1 terminator (<a 
                     href=""urn:local:.:2f-ebo9ad3"">pSL0013_pTK0013</a>)"
                     /note="/Alternative_Match=100.00%; 
                     Adjusted-Interval-0:0/-37;
                     ADH1 terminator (<a 
                     href=""urn:local:.:2a-ebo9acu"">pSL0012_pTK0012_corr_TGA</ 
                     a>)"
                     /note="/Alternative_Match=100.00%; 
                     Adjusted-Interval-0:0/-37;
                     ADH1 terminator (<a 
                     href=""urn:local:.:25-ebo9aci"">pSL0012_pTK0012</a>)"
                     /note="/Primary_Match=100.00%; Adjusted-Interval-0:0/0; 
                     ScADH1
                     Terminator (<a 
                     href=""urn:local:.:6w-dz8rhqz"">pYTK053</a>)"
                     /note="/Transferred_From=pYTK053"
                     /note="/Transferred_Similarity=100.00%"
                     /note="color: #ffffff"
     rep_origin      4362..4752
                     /label=ARS4
                     /note="color: #ffff00"
     rep_origin      4778..4894
                     /label=CEN6
                     /note="color: #ffff00"
     promoter        4919..5566
                     /label=LEU2 Promoter
                     /note="color: #ffffff"
     CDS             5567..6661
                     /codon_start=1
                     /label=LEU2
                     /note="color: #ff7f50"
                     /translation="MSAPKKIVVLPGDHVGQEITAEAIKVLKAISDVRSNVKFDFENHL
                     IGGAAIDATGVPLPDEALEASKKADAVLLGAVGGPKWGTGSVRPEQGLLKIRKELQLYA
                     NLRPCNFASDSLLDLSPIKPQFAKGTDFVVVRELVGGIYFGKRKEDDGDGVAWDSEQYT
                     VPEVQRITRMAAFMALQHEPPLPIWSLDKANVLASSRLWRKTVEETIKNEFPTLKVQHQ
                     LIDSAAMILVKNPTHLNGIIITSNMFGDIISDEASVIPGSLGLLPSASLASLPDKNTAF
                     GLYEPCHGSAPDLPKNKVNPIATILSAAMMLKLSLNLPEEGKAIEDAVKKVLDAGIRTG
                     DLGGSNSTTEVGDAVAEEVKKILA"
     terminator      6662..6835
                     /label=AgLEU2 Terminator
                     /note="color: #ffffff"
ORIGIN
        1 tacattgaga tccttttttt ctgcgcgtaa tctgctgctt gcaaacaaaa aaaccaccgc
       61 taccagcggt ggtttgtttg ccggatcaag agctaccaac tctttttccg aaggtaactg
      121 gcttcagcag agcgcagata ccaaatactg ttcttctagt gtagccgtag ttaggccacc
      181 acttcaagaa ctctgtagca ccgcctacat acctcgctct gctaatcctg ttaccagtgg
      241 ctgctgccag tggcgataag tcgtgtctta ccgggttgga ctcaagacga tagttaccgg
      301 ataaggcgca gcggtcgggc tgaacggggg gttcgtgcac acagcccagc ttggagcgaa
      361 cgacctacac cgaactgaga tacctacagc gtgagctatg agaaagcgcc acgcttcccg
      421 aagggagaaa ggcggacagg tatccggtaa gcggcagggt cggaacagga gagcgcacga
      481 gggagcttcc agggggaaac gcctggtatc tttatagtcc tgtcgggttt cgccacctct
      541 gacttgagcg tcgatttttg tgatgctcgt caggggggcg gagcctatgg aaactaaacc
      601 tctctgtagt caaggaacgc ggaaccccta tttgtttatt tttctaaata cattcaaata
      661 tgtatccgct catgagacaa taaccctgat aaatgcttca ataatattga aaaaggaaga
      721 gtatgagtat tcaacatttc cgtgtcgccc ttattccctt ttttgcggca ttttgccttc
      781 ctgtttttgc tcacccagaa acgctggtga aagtaaaaga tgctgaagat cagttgggtg
      841 cacgagtggg ttacatcgaa ctggatctca acagcggtaa gatccttgag agttttcgcc
      901 ccgaagaacg ttttccaatg atgagcactt ttaaagttct gctatgtggc gcggtattat
      961 cccgtattga cgccgggcaa gagcaactcg gtcgccgcat acactattct cagaatgact
     1021 tggttgagta ctcaccagtc acagaaaagc atcttacgga tggcatgaca gtaagagaat
     1081 tatgcagtgc tgccataacc atgagtgata acactgcggc caacttactt ctgacaacga
     1141 tcggaggacc gaaggagcta accgcttttt tgcacaacat gggggatcat gtaactcgcc
     1201 ttgatcgttg ggaaccggag ctgaatgaag ccataccaaa cgacgagcgt gacaccacga
     1261 tgcctgtagc aatggcaaca acgttgcgca aactattaac tggcgaacta cttactctag
     1321 cttcccggca acaattaata gactggatgg aggcggataa agttgcagga ccacttctgc
     1381 gctcggccct tccggctggc tggtttattg ctgataaatc tggagccggt gagcgtggtt
     1441 ctcgcggtat cattgcagca ctggggccag atggtaagcc ctcccgtatc gtagttatct
     1501 acacgacggg gagtcaggca actatggatg aacgaaatag acagatcgct gagataggtg
     1561 cctcactgat taagcattgg taactgtgcc aacgcttaaa gttcattcac gccacttcgt
     1621 gcaggtctca tgccttcaag aggatgtcca atattttttt taaggaataa ggatacttca
     1681 agactagatt cccccctgca ttcccatcag aaccgtaaac cttggcgctt tccttgggaa
     1741 gtattcaaga agtgccttgt ccggtttctg tggctcacaa accagcgcgc ccgatatggc
     1801 tttcttttca cttatgaatg taccagtacg ggacaattag aacgctcctg taacaatctc
     1861 tttgcaaatg tggggttaca ttctaaccat gtcacactgc tgacgaaatt caaagtaaaa
     1921 aaaaatggga ccacgtcttg agaacgatag attttcttta ttttacattg aacagtcgtt
     1981 gtctcagcgc gctttatgtt ttcattcata cttcatatta taaaataaca aaagaagaat
     2041 ttcatattca cgcccaagaa atcaggctgc tttccaaatg caattgacac ttcattagcc
     2101 atcacacaaa actctttctt gctggagctt cttttaaaaa agacctcagt acaccaaaca
     2161 cgttacccga cctcgttatt ttacgacaac tatgataaaa ttctgaagaa aaaataaaaa
     2221 aattttcata cttcttgctt ttatttaaac cattgaatga tttcttttga acaaaactac
     2281 ctgtttcacc aaaggaaata gaaagaaaaa atcaattaga agaaaacaaa aaacaaaatg
     2341 gggaaagaac aagatcagga taaaccaact gctattatcg tcggctgtgg tattggtggt
     2401 attgccacag ctgctcgtct tgcaaaggaa gggttccagg ttaccgtatt cgaaaagaat
     2461 gattacagcg gcgggagatg ctcattgatc gaacgcgatg gatacaggtt cgatcaaggc
     2521 ccgagcttgc ttcttttacc agacctcttt aagcaaacat ttgaagatct tggggagaaa
     2581 atggaagatt gggtggattt aatcaagtgt gagccaaatt atgtctgtca tttccatgat
     2641 gaagaaacct tcactttctc caccgatatg gctctgctaa aaagagaagt ggaaagattt
     2701 gaaggcaagg atggctttga cagattttta tccttcatcc aggaggcaca tagacattac
     2761 gagcttgccg tggttcacgt tcttcagaag aattttcctg gttttgctgc ctttttgaga
     2821 ttgcaattca taggtcaaat actagcgtta cacccttttg aatctatttg gactcgtgtg
     2881 tgcagatatt ttaagaccga caggctcaga agagtctttt cttttgccgt aatgtacatg
     2941 ggtcagtccc cttattctgc tccaggaact tattcgttat tgcaatatac agagttgacg
     3001 gaaggtattt ggtatccaag aggtggattc tggcaagtgc ctaacacttt attgcaaata
     3061 gttaaacgga ataaccccag tgcaaaattc aattttaatg cccccgtgag tcaagttctt
     3121 ctgtcaccag ccaaagacag agctacaggt gtaagactcg aatctggaga agaacatcac
     3181 gcagacgtag taattgtcaa tgctgatttg gtatacgctt cagagcattt gatacccgat
     3241 gacgctagga ataagatcgg acaattaggc gaagttaaac gatcgtggtg ggcggatttg
     3301 gttggtggga agaaattaaa gggttcgtgt agtagcttgt ctttttattg gagtatggat
     3361 aggatcgtcg acggtctagg tggccataac atattcttag cagaagattt taagggttct
     3421 ttcgacacca tcttcgaaga gttaggtttg ccagcagatc catcctttta tgttaacgtg
     3481 cctagtagaa tagatccatc ggcggcacct gaaggtaaag atgctattgt tattttggtt
     3541 ccctgcggac acattgacgc ctctaaccct caggattaca ataagttagt cgcacgtgcc
     3601 cgtaaatttg ttatacaaac tctgtcagcg aaattaggtt taccagactt cgagaaaatg
     3661 attgtcgctg aaaaggtcca tgatgctcca agctgggaaa aagagttcaa cttgaaagat
     3721 ggatctatct taggactagc acataatttc atgcaagttc tgggttttag gccttccacg
     3781 aggcacccga aatatgacaa actgtttttt gtaggtgcat caacacatcc tggaacaggt
     3841 gtaccgattg tgctcgctgg tgcaaaattg actgcgaacc aagtcttaga atcttttgac
     3901 cgatctccag ctccggatcc caacatgtca ctatcagtac catacggtaa gcctttgaaa
     3961 tcaaatggaa cgggcataga ttcccaagtt cagcttaaat ttatggactt ggagagatgg
     4021 gtgtatctac tagttctgct aattggggca gttattgccc gcagtgttgg cgttttagct
     4081 ttttgagcga atttcttatg atttatgatt tttattatta aataagttat aaaaaaaata
     4141 agtgtataca aattttaaag tgactcttag gttttaaaac gaaaattctt attcttgagt
     4201 aactctttcc tgtaggtcag gttgctttct caggtatagc atgaggtcgc tcttattgac
     4261 cacacctcta ccggcatgcc gagcaaatgc ctgcaaatcg ctccccattt ccgggcaatg
     4321 agaccacaga gtggggcact ctctatgata ctctaaactt caagactcta gggggatcgc
     4381 caacaaatac taccttttat cttgctattc ctgctctcag gtattaatgc cgaattgttt
     4441 catcttgtct gtgtagaaaa ccacacacga aaatcctgtg attttacatt ttacttatcg
     4501 ttaatcgaat gtatatctat ttaatctgct tttcttgtct aataaatata tatgtaaagt
     4561 acgctttttg ttgaaatttt ttaaaccttt gtttattttt ttttcttcat tccgtaactc
     4621 ttctaccttc tttatttact ttctaaaatc caaatacaaa acataaaaat aaataaacac
     4681 agagtaaatt cccaaattat tccatcatta aaagatacga ggcgcgtgta agttacaggc
     4741 aagcgatccg tcttcaaact taagatgatt tctgataatc acgtgctata aaaataatta
     4801 taatttaaat tttttaatat aaatatataa attaaaaata gaaagtaaaa aaagaaatta
     4861 aagaaaaaat agtttttgtt ttccgaagat gtaaactgaa tggttaaact ttcaaacttc
     4921 gaggagaact tctagtatat ctacatacct aatattattg ccttattaaa aatggaatcc
     4981 caacaattac atcaaaatcc acattctctt caaaatcaat tgtcctgtac ttccttgttc
     5041 atgtgtgttc aaaaacgtta tatttatagg ataattatac tctatttctc aacaagtaat
     5101 tggttgtttg gccgagcggt ctaaggcgcc tgattcaaga aatatcttga ccgcagttaa
     5161 ctgtgggaat actcaggtat cgtaagatgc aagagttcga atctcttagc aaccattatt
     5221 tttttcctca acataacgag aacacacagg ggcgctatcg cacagaatca aattcgatga
     5281 ctggaaattt tttgttaatt tcagaggtcg cctgacgcat ataccttttt caactgaaaa
     5341 attgggagaa aaaggaaagg tgagagcgcc ggaaccggct tttcatatag aatagagaag
     5401 cgttcatgac taaatgcttg catcacaata cttgaagttg acaatattat ttaaggacct
     5461 attgtttttt ccaataggtg gttagcaatc gtcttacttt ctaacttttc ttacctttta
     5521 catttcagca atatatatat atatatttca aggatatacc attctaatgt ctgcccctaa
     5581 gaagatcgtc gttttgccag gtgaccacgt tggtcaagaa atcacagccg aagccattaa
     5641 ggttcttaaa gctatttctg atgttcgttc caatgtcaag ttcgatttcg aaaatcattt
     5701 aattggtggt gctgctatcg atgctacagg tgttccactt ccagatgagg cgctggaagc
     5761 ctccaagaag gctgatgccg ttttgttagg tgctgtgggt ggtcctaaat ggggaaccgg
     5821 tagtgttaga cctgaacaag gtttactaaa aatccgtaaa gaacttcaat tgtacgccaa
     5881 cttaagacca tgtaactttg catccgactc tcttttagac ttatctccaa tcaagccaca
     5941 atttgctaaa ggtactgact tcgttgttgt cagagaatta gtgggaggta tttactttgg
     6001 taagagaaag gaggacgatg gtgatggtgt cgcttgggat agtgaacaat acaccgttcc
     6061 agaagtgcaa agaatcacaa gaatggccgc tttcatggcc ctacaacatg agccaccatt
     6121 gcctatttgg tccttggata aagctaatgt tttggcctct tcaagattat ggagaaaaac
     6181 tgtggaggaa accatcaaga acgaatttcc tacattgaag gttcaacatc aattgattga
     6241 ttctgccgcc atgatcctag ttaagaaccc aacccaccta aatggtatta taatcaccag
     6301 caacatgttt ggtgatatca tctccgatga agcctccgtt atcccaggtt ccttgggttt
     6361 gttgccatct gcgtccttgg cctctttgcc agacaagaac accgcatttg gtttgtacga
     6421 accatgccac ggttctgctc cagatttgcc aaagaataag gtcaacccta tcgccactat
     6481 cttgtctgct gcaatgatgt tgaaattgtc attgaacttg cctgaagaag gtaaggccat
     6541 tgaagatgca gttaaaaagg ttttggatgc aggtatcaga actggtgatt taggtggttc
     6601 caacagtacc accgaagtcg gtgatgctgt cgccgaagaa gttaagaaaa tccttgctta
     6661 acctggagga cccttctctt tagactattc tactcttatg cacgtaaaaa attctaggaa
     6721 atatgtatta actaggagta aaataaccgg ctagtggcat tcatatagcc gtctgtttac
     6781 atctacatca cacatttcga gtgtatatct cgcaacgttg gcgttaaata ggcagaagct
     6841 ttaagaagtt tgagg
//
