# Supplementary material for: In- & Out-Cloning: Plasmid toolboxes for scarless transcription unit and modular Golden Gate acceptor plasmid assembly
Source: bioRxiv preprint, doi:10.1101/2024.06.22.600171, version 1 (2024-06-22)
Supplement: Supporting Data S2 [file 600171_file04.zip › pSL_assembled_plasmids/pSL0887.gbk]

LOCUS       pSL0887        6327 bp DNA     circular SYN 11-MAR-2024
DEFINITION  .
ACCESSION   .
VERSION     .
KEYWORDS    .
SOURCE      synthetic DNA construct
  ORGANISM  synthetic DNA construct
REFERENCE   1  (bases 1 to 6327)
  AUTHORS   .
  TITLE     Direct Submission
  JOURNAL   Exported Mar 11, 2024 from SnapGene 6.2.0
            https://www.snapgene.com
FEATURES             Location/Qualifiers
     source          1..6327
                     /mol_type="other DNA"
                     /organism="synthetic DNA construct"
     rep_origin      5..593
                     /label=ori
                     /label=rep origin
                     /note="pMB1 origin of replication (counter-clockwise)
                     (RNAII -35 to RNA/DNA switch point)"
                     /note="color: #ffff00"
     promoter        618..765
                     /label=KanR Promoter
                     /note="color: #ffffff"
     CDS             766..1581
                     /label=KanR
                     /note="color: #ccffcc; direction: RIGHT"
     terminator      1582..1608
                     /label=KanR Terminator
                     /note="color: #ffffff"
     promoter        1659..2358
                     /label=ScRPL18B Promoter
                     /note="color: #ffffff"
     CDS             2359..4377
                     /gene="crtYB"
                     /gene_synonym="pbs"
                     /standard_name="crtYB CDS"
                     /label=crtYB
                     /note="Derived using Geneious Prime 2022.0.1 'Annotate by
                     BLAST' based on protein similarity"
                     /note="color: #993366; direction: RIGHT"
     terminator      4378..4602
                     /label=ScADH1 Terminator
                     /note="Derived using Geneious Prime 2022.0.1 'Annotate
                     from Database' based on nucleotide similarity"
                     /note="/Alternative_Match=100.00%; Adjusted-Interval-0:0/0;
                     ScADH1 Terminator (<a 
                     href=""urn:local:.:18j-e5uw3kj"">pYTK063 - ScADH1 
                     Terminator</a>)"
                     /note="/Alternative_Match=100.00%; Adjusted-Interval-0:0/0;
                     ScADH1 Terminator (<a 
                     href=""urn:local:.:7q-dz8rhrc"">pYTK063</a>)"
                     /note="/Alternative_Match=100.00%; 
                     Adjusted-Interval-0:0/-32;
                     yADH1 (<a href=""urn:local:.:5f-e6ovlmp"">Terminator 
                     (artificial, large, %T~>90) AND ScADH1 Terminator</a>)"
                     /note="/Alternative_Match=100.00%; 
                     Adjusted-Interval-0:0/-37;
                     ADH1 terminator (<a 
                     href=""urn:local:.:2i-ebo9ad8"">pSL0013_pTK0013_corr_TGA</ 
                     a>)"
                     /note="/Alternative_Match=100.00%; 
                     Adjusted-Interval-0:0/-37;
                     ADH1 terminator (<a 
                     href=""urn:local:.:2f-ebo9ad3"">pSL0013_pTK0013</a>)"
                     /note="/Alternative_Match=100.00%; 
                     Adjusted-Interval-0:0/-37;
                     ADH1 terminator (<a 
                     href=""urn:local:.:2a-ebo9acu"">pSL0012_pTK0012_corr_TGA</ 
                     a>)"
                     /note="/Alternative_Match=100.00%; 
                     Adjusted-Interval-0:0/-37;
                     ADH1 terminator (<a 
                     href=""urn:local:.:25-ebo9aci"">pSL0012_pTK0012</a>)"
                     /note="/Primary_Match=100.00%; Adjusted-Interval-0:0/0; 
                     ScADH1
                     Terminator (<a 
                     href=""urn:local:.:6w-dz8rhqz"">pYTK053</a>)"
                     /note="/Transferred_From=pYTK053"
                     /note="/Transferred_Similarity=100.00%"
                     /note="color: #ffffff"
     rep_origin      4653..5043
                     /label=ARS4
                     /note="color: #ffff00"
     rep_origin      5069..5185
                     /label=CEN6
                     /note="color: #ffff00"
     promoter        5210..5425
                     /gene="<i>S. cerevisiae URA3</i>"
                     /label=URA3 promoter
                     /note="Derived using Geneious Prime 2022.1.1 'Annotate
                     from Database' based on nucleotide similarity"
                     /note="/Alternative_Match=99.54%; Adjusted-Interval-0:0/0; 
                     URA3
                     promoter (<a href=""urn:local:.:41-e64yjc6"">ZLP177 
                     pRS413-SelectorV2</a>)"
                     /note="/Alternative_Match=99.54%; Adjusted-Interval-0:0/0; 
                     URA3
                     promoter (<a href=""urn:local:.:3m-e64yjbk"">ZLP177 
                     pRS413-SelectorV2 loxPsym</a>)"
                     /note="/Alternative_Match=99.54%; Adjusted-Interval-0:0/0; 
                     URA3
                     promoter (<a href=""urn:local:.:7r-estizg8"">Telomerator by
                     Boeke (2014)</a>)"
                     /note="/Alternative_Match=99.54%; Adjusted-Interval-0:0/0; 
                     URA3
                     promoter (<a href=""urn:local:.:1s-e4o0pjh"">pSL- ReSCuES 
                     v1 - loxPsym</a>)"
                     /note="/Alternative_Match=99.54%; Adjusted-Interval-0:0/0; 
                     URA3
                     promoter (<a href=""urn:local:.:3w-e4o0pn4"">ZLP177 
                     pRS413-SelectorV2 roxsym2</a>)"
                     /note="/Alternative_Match=99.54%; Adjusted-Interval-0:0/0; 
                     URA3
                     promoter (<a href=""urn:local:.:3r-e4o0pmt"">ZLP177 
                     pRS413-SelectorV2 roxsym1</a>)"
                     /note="/Alternative_Match=99.54%; Adjusted-Interval-0:0/0; 
                     URA3
                     promoter (<a href=""urn:local:.:1x-e4o0pjt"">pSL- ReSCuES 
                     v1 - roxSym</a>)"
                     /note="/Alternative_Match=99.54%; Adjusted-Interval-0:0/0; 
                     URA3
                     promoter (<a href=""urn:local:.:41-e4o0pnc"">ZLP177 
                     pRS413-SelectorV2</a>)"
                     /note="/Alternative_Match=99.54%; Adjusted-Interval-0:0/0; 
                     URA3
                     promoter (<a href=""urn:local:.:1n-e64yj8f"">pSL- ReSCuES 
                     v1 - Figure</a>)"
                     /note="/Primary_Match=99.54%; Adjusted-Interval-0:0/0; URA3
                     promoter (<a href=""urn:local:.:22-e4o0pk3"">pSL- ReSCuES 
                     v1</a>)"
                     /note="/Transferred_From=pSL- ReSCuES v1"
                     /note="/Transferred_Similarity=99.54%"
                     /note="color: #ffffff"
     CDS             5426..6229
                     /label=URA3
                     /note="This forward directional feature has 2 segments:
                        1: 5426 .. 5862 / #ff6600
                        2: 5863 .. 6229 / #ff6600"
     terminator      6230..6307
                     /label=ScURA3 Terminator
                     /note="color: #ffffff"
ORIGIN
        1 tacattgaga tccttttttt ctgcgcgtaa tctgctgctt gcaaacaaaa aaaccaccgc
       61 taccagcggt ggtttgtttg ccggatcaag agctaccaac tctttttccg aaggtaactg
      121 gcttcagcag agcgcagata ccaaatactg ttcttctagt gtagccgtag ttaggccacc
      181 acttcaagaa ctctgtagca ccgcctacat acctcgctct gctaatcctg ttaccagtgg
      241 ctgctgccag tggcgataag tcgtgtctta ccgggttgga ctcaagacga tagttaccgg
      301 ataaggcgca gcggtcgggc tgaacggggg gttcgtgcac acagcccagc ttggagcgaa
      361 cgacctacac cgaactgaga tacctacagc gtgagctatg agaaagcgcc acgcttcccg
      421 aagggagaaa ggcggacagg tatccggtaa gcggcagggt cggaacagga gagcgcacga
      481 gggagcttcc agggggaaac gcctggtatc tttatagtcc tgtcgggttt cgccacctct
      541 gacttgagcg tcgatttttg tgatgctcgt caggggggcg gagcctatgg aaactaaacc
      601 tctctgtagt caaggaactg atccttcaac tcagcaaaag ttcgatttat tcaacaaagc
      661 cacgttgtgt ctcaaaatct ctgatgttac attgcacaag ataaaaatat atcatcatga
      721 acaataaaac tgtctgctta cataaacagt aatacaaggg gtgttatgag ccatattcaa
      781 cgggaaacgt cttgctccag gccgcgatta aattccaaca tggatgctga tttatatggg
      841 tataaatggg ctcgcgataa tgtcgggcaa tcaggtgcga caatctatcg attgtatggg
      901 aagcccgatg cgccagagtt gtttctgaaa catggcaaag gtagcgttgc caatgatgtt
      961 acagatgaga tggtcagact aaactggctg acggaattta tgcctcttcc gaccatcaag
     1021 cattttatcc gtactcctga tgatgcatgg ttactcacca ctgcgatccc cgggaaaaca
     1081 gcattccagg tattagaaga atatcctgat tcaggtgaaa atattgttga tgcgctggca
     1141 gtgttcctgc gccggttgca ttcgattcct gtttgtaatt gtccttttaa cagcgatcgc
     1201 gtatttcgcc tcgctcaggc gcaatcacga atgaataacg gtttggttga tgcgagtgat
     1261 tttgatgacg agcgtaatgg ctggcctgtt gaacaagtct ggaaagaaat gcataagctt
     1321 ttgccattct caccggattc agtcgtcact catggtgatt tctcacttga taaccttatt
     1381 tttgacgagg ggaaattaat aggttgtatt gatgttggac gagtcggaat cgcagaccga
     1441 taccaggatc ttgccatcct atggaactgc ctcggtgagt tttctccttc attacagaaa
     1501 cggctttttc aaaaatatgg tattgataat cctgatatga ataaattgca gtttcatttg
     1561 atgctcgatg agtttttcta atcagaattg gttaattggt tgtaacacgc caacgcttaa
     1621 agttcattca cgccacttcg tgcaggtctc atgccttcaa gaggatgtcc aatatttttt
     1681 ttaaggaata aggatacttc aagactagat tcccccctgc attcccatca gaaccgtaaa
     1741 ccttggcgct ttccttggga agtattcaag aagtgccttg tccggtttct gtggctcaca
     1801 aaccagcgcg cccgatatgg ctttcttttc acttatgaat gtaccagtac gggacaatta
     1861 gaacgctcct gtaacaatct ctttgcaaat gtggggttac attctaacca tgtcacactg
     1921 ctgacgaaat tcaaagtaaa aaaaaatggg accacgtctt gagaacgata gattttcttt
     1981 attttacatt gaacagtcgt tgtctcagcg cgctttatgt tttcattcat acttcatatt
     2041 ataaaataac aaaagaagaa tttcatattc acgcccaaga aatcaggctg ctttccaaat
     2101 gcaattgaca cttcattagc catcacacaa aactctttct tgctggagct tcttttaaaa
     2161 aagacctcag tacaccaaac acgttacccg acctcgttat tttacgacaa ctatgataaa
     2221 attctgaaga aaaaataaaa aaattttcat acttcttgct tttatttaaa ccattgaatg
     2281 atttcttttg aacaaaacta cctgtttcac caaaggaaat agaaagaaaa aatcaattag
     2341 aagaaaacaa aaaacaaaat gacagcctta gcttattatc aaattcactt gatatacact
     2401 ctgccgattt tgggattgct gggtttatta acttctccaa tactcacgaa gtttgatata
     2461 tacaaaatca gcattctcgt atttatagct ttctcagcga ccacaccgtg ggacagctgg
     2521 atcattcgaa acggggcttg gacgtaccct tcggctgagt caggtcaggg tgtttttgga
     2581 acatttcttg atgtgccata tgaagaatat gctttttttg tcattcaaac tgtgattaca
     2641 gggctggtat atgtgttggc cactagacat ttgctcccat ctttagctct gccaaagact
     2701 cgatcctctg ctttatctct agcattgaaa gcgttaatac ctttgccaat aatatatttg
     2761 ttcactgccc atccttctcc aagccctgat cctttagtta ctgaccatta tttttatatg
     2821 agggccttat cattgttaat aaccccacca actatgctat tagcagctct gagtggcgag
     2881 tacgcatttg actggaagtc gggtcgtgcg aaatctacga ttgctgcaat tatgatacct
     2941 accgtttact taatctgggt cgattacgtt gcagtcggcc aggattcttg gtccatcaac
     3001 gatgaaaaaa ttgtaggatg gaggcttgga ggggtattgc ctatcgaaga agcaatgttt
     3061 ttccttctaa ctaatcttat gatcgtttta ggtttatccg cctgtgatca tactcaggca
     3121 ttgtatttac tgcatggaag aacaatatac ggtaataaaa agatgccttc gtctttccca
     3181 cttattacgc caccagtttt gtccctattc tttagtagta gaccctacag ctcacaaccc
     3241 aagagagact tagaattggc agtcaaattg ttagaggaaa agtctcgatc atttttcgtg
     3301 gcctctgcag gcttcccatc agaagtacgc gaaagattgg ttgggctata tgcattctgt
     3361 agagtgactg acgacttgat tgacagcccg gaggtttcgt ctaatccaca cgctactatc
     3421 gatatggtat ccgatttcct aaccttgttg tttggtccac ctctccaccc ctcccaaccc
     3481 gacaaaatac tgtcaagtcc gctactacct ccatcgcatc caagtcgtcc tacaggtatg
     3541 tatcctttac ccccaccacc ttcattgtcc ccagctgaac ttgttcagtt tttaactgag
     3601 agggttccag tgcagtacca ctttgctttt cgtttacttg caaaattgca aggtttaatt
     3661 cctagatatc ctttggatga attattgaga ggttatacaa cagatttaat tttcccgcta
     3721 tccacagaag cagtccaagc aagaaagacc cccattgaaa ccaccgctga tctgctggat
     3781 tatggtttat gtgttgctgg ctctgtggcc gaacttttgg tttacgtatc ttgggcaagt
     3841 gcgccttcac aagtcccggc tactatcgaa gaaagggaag cggtacttgt cgccagtaga
     3901 gaaatgggaa cggcgctaca actagtcaat attgctcgtg atatcaaagg tgatgctaca
     3961 gagggcaggt tctatttacc acttagtttc tttggtctac gcgatgaaag taaattggct
     4021 attcctaccg attggacaga accccggccc caagacttcg ataagttatt gtctttaagc
     4081 ccaagctcaa cactaccgtc gtctaacgcc tcagagtcat ttagatttga gtggaaaacg
     4141 tattcccttc cattggtcgc ctacgcagaa gatttagcta aacatagtta caagggtatt
     4201 gatagacttc caactgaagt tcaagcaggc atgagagccg cttgcgcttc atacctgttg
     4261 atcggtcgtg aaattaaagt tgtttggaaa ggtgacgttg gagagagaag aaccgtggcc
     4321 ggatggagga gagttaggaa ggtgctctct gtagttatgt ccggctggga gggtcaagcg
     4381 aatttcttat gatttatgat ttttattatt aaataagtta taaaaaaaat aagtgtatac
     4441 aaattttaaa gtgactctta ggttttaaaa cgaaaattct tattcttgag taactctttc
     4501 ctgtaggtca ggttgctttc tcaggtatag catgaggtcg ctcttattga ccacacctct
     4561 accggcatgc cgagcaaatg cctgcaaatc gctccccatt tccgggcaat gagaccacag
     4621 agtggggcac tctctatgat actctaaact tcaagactct agggggatcg ccaacaaata
     4681 ctacctttta tcttgctatt cctgctctca ggtattaatg ccgaattgtt tcatcttgtc
     4741 tgtgtagaaa accacacacg aaaatcctgt gattttacat tttacttatc gttaatcgaa
     4801 tgtatatcta tttaatctgc ttttcttgtc taataaatat atatgtaaag tacgcttttt
     4861 gttgaaattt tttaaacctt tgtttatttt tttttcttca ttccgtaact cttctacctt
     4921 ctttatttac tttctaaaat ccaaatacaa aacataaaaa taaataaaca cagagtaaat
     4981 tcccaaatta ttccatcatt aaaagatacg aggcgcgtgt aagttacagg caagcgatcc
     5041 gtcttcaaac ttaagatgat ttctgataat cacgtgctat aaaaataatt ataatttaaa
     5101 ttttttaata taaatatata aattaaaaat agaaagtaaa aaaagaaatt aaagaaaaaa
     5161 tagtttttgt tttccgaaga tgtaaactga atggttaaac tttcaaactt tcaattcatc
     5221 attttttttt tattcttttt tttgatttcg gtttccttga aatttttttg attcggtaat
     5281 ctccgaacag aaggaagaac gaaggaagga gcacagactt agattggtat atatacgcat
     5341 atgtagtgtt gaagaaacat gaaattgccc agtattctta acccaactgc acagaacaaa
     5401 aacgtgcagg aaacgaagat aaatcatgtc gaaagctaca tataaggaac gtgctgctac
     5461 tcatcctagt cctgttgctg ccaagctatt taatatcatg cacgaaaagc aaacaaactt
     5521 gtgtgcttca ttggatgttc gtaccaccaa ggaattactg gagttagttg aagcattagg
     5581 tcccaaaatt tgtttactaa aaacacatgt ggatatcttg actgattttt ccatggaggg
     5641 cacagttaag ccgctaaagg cattatccgc caagtacaat tttttactct tcgaggacag
     5701 aaaatttgct gacattggta atacagtcaa attgcagtac tctgcgggtg tatacagaat
     5761 agcagaatgg gcagacatta cgaatgcaca cggtgtggtg ggcccaggta ttgttagcgg
     5821 tttgaagcag gcggcagaag aagtaacaaa ggaacctaga ggccttttga tgttagcaga
     5881 attgtcatgc aagggctccc tatctactgg agaatatact aagggtactg ttgacattgc
     5941 caagagcgac aaagattttg ttatcggctt tattgctcaa agagacatgg gtggaagaga
     6001 tgaaggttac gattggttga ttatgacacc cggtgtgggt ttagatgaca agggagatgc
     6061 attgggtcaa cagtatagaa ccgtggatga tgtggtttct acaggatctg acattattat
     6121 tgttggaaga ggactatttg caaagggaag ggatgctaag gtagagggtg aacgttacag
     6181 aaaagcaggc tgggaagcat atttgagaag atgcggccag caaaactaaa aaactgtatt
     6241 ataagtaaat gcatgtatac taaactcaca aattagagct tcaatttaat tatatcagtt
     6301 attacccaag ctttaagaag tttgagg
//
