# Supplementary material for: In- & Out-Cloning: Plasmid toolboxes for scarless transcription unit and modular Golden Gate acceptor plasmid assembly
Source: bioRxiv preprint, doi:10.1101/2024.06.22.600171, version 1 (2024-06-22)
Supplement: Supporting Data S2 [file 600171_file04.zip › pSL_assembled_plasmids/pSL0888.gbk]

LOCUS       pSL0888        3390 bp DNA     circular SYN 11-MAR-2024
DEFINITION  .
ACCESSION   .
VERSION     .
KEYWORDS    .
SOURCE      synthetic DNA construct
  ORGANISM  synthetic DNA construct
REFERENCE   1  (bases 1 to 3390)
  AUTHORS   .
  TITLE     Direct Submission
  JOURNAL   Exported Mar 11, 2024 from SnapGene 6.2.0
            https://www.snapgene.com
FEATURES             Location/Qualifiers
     source          1..3390
                     /mol_type="other DNA"
                     /organism="synthetic DNA construct"
     rep_origin      5..593
                     /label=ori
                     /label=rep origin
                     /note="pMB1 origin of replication (counter-clockwise)
                     (RNAII -35 to RNA/DNA switch point)"
                     /note="color: #ffff00"
     promoter        618..722
                     /gene="bla"
                     /label=AmpR promoter
                     /note="color: #ffffff; direction: RIGHT"
     CDS             723..1583
                     /codon_start=1
                     /gene="bla"
                     /product="beta-lactamase"
                     /label=AmpR
                     /note="confers resistance to ampicillin, carbenicillin,
                     and related antibiotics"
                     /note="color: #ccffcc"
                     /translation="MSIQHFRVALIPFFAAFCLPVFAHPETLVKVKDAEDQLGARVGYI
                     ELDLNSGKILESFRPEERFPMMSTFKVLLCGAVLSRIDAGQEQLGRRIHYSQNDLVEYS
                     PVTEKHLTDGMTVRELCSAAITMSDNTAANLLLTTIGGPKELTAFLHNMGDHVTRLDRW
                     EPELNEAIPNDERDTTMPVAMATTLRKLLTGELLTLASRQQLIDWMEADKVAGPLLRSA
                     LPAGWFIADKSGAGERGSRGIIAALGPDGKPSRIVVIYTTGSQATMDERNRQIAEIGAS
                     LIKHW"
     misc_feature    1638..1653
                     /label=Neutral
                     /note="/created_by=VriesS"
                     /note="color: #a6acb3"
     rep_origin      1704..2094
                     /label=ARS4
                     /note="color: #ffff00"
     rep_origin      2120..2236
                     /label=CEN6
                     /note="color: #ffff00"
     promoter        2261..2497
                     /gene="<i>S. cerevisiae HIS3</i>"
                     /label=HIS3 promoter
                     /note="color: #ffffff"
     CDS             2498..3160
                     /codon_start=1
                     /label=HIS3
                     /note="color: #ff7f50"
                     /translation="MTEQKALVKRITNETKIQIAISLKGGPLAIEHSIFPEKEAEAVAE
                     QATQSQVINVHTGIGFLDHMIHALAKHSGWSLIVECIGDLHIDDHHTTEDCGIALGQAF
                     KEALGAVRGVKRFGSGFAPLDEALSRAVVDLSNRPYAVVELGLQREKVGDLSCEMIPHF
                     LESFAEASRITLHVDCLRGKNDHHRSESAFKALAVAIREATSPNGTNDVPSTKGVLM"
     terminator      3161..3370
                     /label=HIS3 Term
                     /label=HIS3 Term.
                     /note="color: #ffffff"
ORIGIN
        1 tacattgaga tccttttttt ctgcgcgtaa tctgctgctt gcaaacaaaa aaaccaccgc
       61 taccagcggt ggtttgtttg ccggatcaag agctaccaac tctttttccg aaggtaactg
      121 gcttcagcag agcgcagata ccaaatactg ttcttctagt gtagccgtag ttaggccacc
      181 acttcaagaa ctctgtagca ccgcctacat acctcgctct gctaatcctg ttaccagtgg
      241 ctgctgccag tggcgataag tcgtgtctta ccgggttgga ctcaagacga tagttaccgg
      301 ataaggcgca gcggtcgggc tgaacggggg gttcgtgcac acagcccagc ttggagcgaa
      361 cgacctacac cgaactgaga tacctacagc gtgagctatg agaaagcgcc acgcttcccg
      421 aagggagaaa ggcggacagg tatccggtaa gcggcagggt cggaacagga gagcgcacga
      481 gggagcttcc agggggaaac gcctggtatc tttatagtcc tgtcgggttt cgccacctct
      541 gacttgagcg tcgatttttg tgatgctcgt caggggggcg gagcctatgg aaactaaacc
      601 tctctgtagt caaggaacgc ggaaccccta tttgtttatt tttctaaata cattcaaata
      661 tgtatccgct catgagacaa taaccctgat aaatgcttca ataatattga aaaaggaaga
      721 gtatgagtat tcaacatttc cgtgtcgccc ttattccctt ttttgcggca ttttgccttc
      781 ctgtttttgc tcacccagaa acgctggtga aagtaaaaga tgctgaagat cagttgggtg
      841 cacgagtggg ttacatcgaa ctggatctca acagcggtaa gatccttgag agttttcgcc
      901 ccgaagaacg ttttccaatg atgagcactt ttaaagttct gctatgtggc gcggtattat
      961 cccgtattga cgccgggcaa gagcaactcg gtcgccgcat acactattct cagaatgact
     1021 tggttgagta ctcaccagtc acagaaaagc atcttacgga tggcatgaca gtaagagaat
     1081 tatgcagtgc tgccataacc atgagtgata acactgcggc caacttactt ctgacaacga
     1141 tcggaggacc gaaggagcta accgcttttt tgcacaacat gggggatcat gtaactcgcc
     1201 ttgatcgttg ggaaccggag ctgaatgaag ccataccaaa cgacgagcgt gacaccacga
     1261 tgcctgtagc aatggcaaca acgttgcgca aactattaac tggcgaacta cttactctag
     1321 cttcccggca acaattaata gactggatgg aggcggataa agttgcagga ccacttctgc
     1381 gctcggccct tccggctggc tggtttattg ctgataaatc tggagccggt gagcgtggtt
     1441 ctcgcggtat cattgcagca ctggggccag atggtaagcc ctcccgtatc gtagttatct
     1501 acacgacggg gagtcaggca actatggatg aacgaaatag acagatcgct gagataggtg
     1561 cctcactgat taagcattgg taactgtgcc aacgcttaaa gttcattcac gccacttcgt
     1621 gcaggtctca tgccttcacc tctctgtagt caacgggcaa tgagaccaca gagtggggca
     1681 ctctctatga tactctaaac ttcaagactc tagggggatc gccaacaaat actacctttt
     1741 atcttgctat tcctgctctc aggtattaat gccgaattgt ttcatcttgt ctgtgtagaa
     1801 aaccacacac gaaaatcctg tgattttaca ttttacttat cgttaatcga atgtatatct
     1861 atttaatctg cttttcttgt ctaataaata tatatgtaaa gtacgctttt tgttgaaatt
     1921 ttttaaacct ttgtttattt ttttttcttc attccgtaac tcttctacct tctttattta
     1981 ctttctaaaa tccaaataca aaacataaaa ataaataaac acagagtaaa ttcccaaatt
     2041 attccatcat taaaagatac gaggcgcgtg taagttacag gcaagcgatc cgtcttcaaa
     2101 cttaagatga tttctgataa tcacgtgcta taaaaataat tataatttaa attttttaat
     2161 ataaatatat aaattaaaaa tagaaagtaa aaaaagaaat taaagaaaaa atagtttttg
     2221 ttttccgaag atgtaaactg aatggttaaa ctttcaaact aacacagtcc tttcccgcaa
     2281 ttttcttttt ctattactct tggcctcctc tagtacactc tatatttttt tatgcctcgg
     2341 taatgatttt catttttttt tttccaccta gcggatgact cttttttttt cttagcgatt
     2401 ggcattatca cataatgaat tatacattat ataaagtaat gtgatttctt cgaagaatat
     2461 actaaaaaat gagcaggcaa gataaacgaa ggcaaagatg acagagcaga aagccctagt
     2521 aaagcgtatt acaaatgaaa ccaagattca gattgcgatc tctttaaagg gtggtcccct
     2581 agcgatagag cactcgatct tcccagaaaa agaggcagaa gcagtagcag aacaggccac
     2641 acaatcgcaa gtgattaacg tccacacagg tatagggttt ctggaccata tgatacatgc
     2701 tctggccaag cattccggct ggtcgctaat cgttgagtgc attggtgact tacacataga
     2761 cgaccatcac accactgagg actgcgggat tgctctcggt caagctttta aagaggccct
     2821 aggggccgtg cgtggagtaa aaaggtttgg atcaggattt gcgcctttgg atgaggcact
     2881 ttccagagcg gtggttgatc tttcgaacag gccgtacgca gttgtcgaac ttggtttgca
     2941 aagggagaaa gtaggtgatc tctcttgcga gatgatcccg cattttcttg aaagctttgc
     3001 agaggctagc agaattaccc tccacgttga ttgtctgcga ggcaagaatg atcatcaccg
     3061 tagtgagagt gcgttcaagg ctcttgcggt tgccataaga gaagccacct cgcccaatgg
     3121 taccaacgat gttccctcca ccaaaggtgt tcttatgtag tgacaccgat tatttaaagc
     3181 tgctgcatac gatatatata catgtgtata tatgtatacc tatgaatgtc agtaagtatg
     3241 tatacgaaca gtatgatact gaagatgaca aggtaatgca tcattctata cgtgtcattc
     3301 tgaacgaggc gcgctttcct tttttctttt tgctttttct ttttttttct cttgaactcg
     3361 acggatcata aagctttaag aagtttgagg
//
