# Supplementary material for: In- & Out-Cloning: Plasmid toolboxes for scarless transcription unit and modular Golden Gate acceptor plasmid assembly
Source: bioRxiv preprint, doi:10.1101/2024.06.22.600171, version 1 (2024-06-22)
Supplement: Supporting Data S2 [file 600171_file04.zip › pSL_assembled_plasmids/pSL0889.gbk]

LOCUS       pSL0889        4197 bp DNA     circular SYN 11-MAR-2024
DEFINITION  .
ACCESSION   .
VERSION     .
KEYWORDS    .
SOURCE      synthetic DNA construct
  ORGANISM  synthetic DNA construct
REFERENCE   1  (bases 1 to 4197)
  AUTHORS   .
  TITLE     Direct Submission
  JOURNAL   Exported Mar 11, 2024 from SnapGene 6.2.0
            https://www.snapgene.com
FEATURES             Location/Qualifiers
     source          1..4197
                     /mol_type="other DNA"
                     /organism="synthetic DNA construct"
     rep_origin      5..593
                     /label=ori
                     /label=rep origin
                     /note="pMB1 origin of replication (counter-clockwise)
                     (RNAII -35 to RNA/DNA switch point)"
                     /note="color: #ffff00"
     promoter        618..722
                     /gene="bla"
                     /label=AmpR promoter
                     /note="color: #ffffff; direction: RIGHT"
     CDS             723..1583
                     /codon_start=1
                     /gene="bla"
                     /product="beta-lactamase"
                     /label=AmpR
                     /note="confers resistance to ampicillin, carbenicillin,
                     and related antibiotics"
                     /note="color: #ccffcc"
                     /translation="MSIQHFRVALIPFFAAFCLPVFAHPETLVKVKDAEDQLGARVGYI
                     ELDLNSGKILESFRPEERFPMMSTFKVLLCGAVLSRIDAGQEQLGRRIHYSQNDLVEYS
                     PVTEKHLTDGMTVRELCSAAITMSDNTAANLLLTTIGGPKELTAFLHNMGDHVTRLDRW
                     EPELNEAIPNDERDTTMPVAMATTLRKLLTGELLTLASRQQLIDWMEADKVAGPLLRSA
                     LPAGWFIADKSGAGERGSRGIIAALGPDGKPSRIVVIYTTGSQATMDERNRQIAEIGAS
                     LIKHW"
     misc_feature    1638..1653
                     /label=Neutral
                     /note="/created_by=VriesS"
                     /note="color: #a6acb3"
     rep_origin      1704..2094
                     /label=ARS4
                     /note="color: #ffff00"
     rep_origin      2120..2236
                     /label=CEN6
                     /note="color: #ffff00"
     promoter        2261..2908
                     /label=LEU2 Promoter
                     /note="color: #ffffff"
     CDS             2909..4003
                     /codon_start=1
                     /label=LEU2
                     /note="color: #ff7f50"
                     /translation="MSAPKKIVVLPGDHVGQEITAEAIKVLKAISDVRSNVKFDFENHL
                     IGGAAIDATGVPLPDEALEASKKADAVLLGAVGGPKWGTGSVRPEQGLLKIRKELQLYA
                     NLRPCNFASDSLLDLSPIKPQFAKGTDFVVVRELVGGIYFGKRKEDDGDGVAWDSEQYT
                     VPEVQRITRMAAFMALQHEPPLPIWSLDKANVLASSRLWRKTVEETIKNEFPTLKVQHQ
                     LIDSAAMILVKNPTHLNGIIITSNMFGDIISDEASVIPGSLGLLPSASLASLPDKNTAF
                     GLYEPCHGSAPDLPKNKVNPIATILSAAMMLKLSLNLPEEGKAIEDAVKKVLDAGIRTG
                     DLGGSNSTTEVGDAVAEEVKKILA"
     terminator      4004..4177
                     /label=AgLEU2 Terminator
                     /note="color: #ffffff"
ORIGIN
        1 tacattgaga tccttttttt ctgcgcgtaa tctgctgctt gcaaacaaaa aaaccaccgc
       61 taccagcggt ggtttgtttg ccggatcaag agctaccaac tctttttccg aaggtaactg
      121 gcttcagcag agcgcagata ccaaatactg ttcttctagt gtagccgtag ttaggccacc
      181 acttcaagaa ctctgtagca ccgcctacat acctcgctct gctaatcctg ttaccagtgg
      241 ctgctgccag tggcgataag tcgtgtctta ccgggttgga ctcaagacga tagttaccgg
      301 ataaggcgca gcggtcgggc tgaacggggg gttcgtgcac acagcccagc ttggagcgaa
      361 cgacctacac cgaactgaga tacctacagc gtgagctatg agaaagcgcc acgcttcccg
      421 aagggagaaa ggcggacagg tatccggtaa gcggcagggt cggaacagga gagcgcacga
      481 gggagcttcc agggggaaac gcctggtatc tttatagtcc tgtcgggttt cgccacctct
      541 gacttgagcg tcgatttttg tgatgctcgt caggggggcg gagcctatgg aaactaaacc
      601 tctctgtagt caaggaacgc ggaaccccta tttgtttatt tttctaaata cattcaaata
      661 tgtatccgct catgagacaa taaccctgat aaatgcttca ataatattga aaaaggaaga
      721 gtatgagtat tcaacatttc cgtgtcgccc ttattccctt ttttgcggca ttttgccttc
      781 ctgtttttgc tcacccagaa acgctggtga aagtaaaaga tgctgaagat cagttgggtg
      841 cacgagtggg ttacatcgaa ctggatctca acagcggtaa gatccttgag agttttcgcc
      901 ccgaagaacg ttttccaatg atgagcactt ttaaagttct gctatgtggc gcggtattat
      961 cccgtattga cgccgggcaa gagcaactcg gtcgccgcat acactattct cagaatgact
     1021 tggttgagta ctcaccagtc acagaaaagc atcttacgga tggcatgaca gtaagagaat
     1081 tatgcagtgc tgccataacc atgagtgata acactgcggc caacttactt ctgacaacga
     1141 tcggaggacc gaaggagcta accgcttttt tgcacaacat gggggatcat gtaactcgcc
     1201 ttgatcgttg ggaaccggag ctgaatgaag ccataccaaa cgacgagcgt gacaccacga
     1261 tgcctgtagc aatggcaaca acgttgcgca aactattaac tggcgaacta cttactctag
     1321 cttcccggca acaattaata gactggatgg aggcggataa agttgcagga ccacttctgc
     1381 gctcggccct tccggctggc tggtttattg ctgataaatc tggagccggt gagcgtggtt
     1441 ctcgcggtat cattgcagca ctggggccag atggtaagcc ctcccgtatc gtagttatct
     1501 acacgacggg gagtcaggca actatggatg aacgaaatag acagatcgct gagataggtg
     1561 cctcactgat taagcattgg taactgtgcc aacgcttaaa gttcattcac gccacttcgt
     1621 gcaggtctca tgccttcacc tctctgtagt caacgggcaa tgagaccaca gagtggggca
     1681 ctctctatga tactctaaac ttcaagactc tagggggatc gccaacaaat actacctttt
     1741 atcttgctat tcctgctctc aggtattaat gccgaattgt ttcatcttgt ctgtgtagaa
     1801 aaccacacac gaaaatcctg tgattttaca ttttacttat cgttaatcga atgtatatct
     1861 atttaatctg cttttcttgt ctaataaata tatatgtaaa gtacgctttt tgttgaaatt
     1921 ttttaaacct ttgtttattt ttttttcttc attccgtaac tcttctacct tctttattta
     1981 ctttctaaaa tccaaataca aaacataaaa ataaataaac acagagtaaa ttcccaaatt
     2041 attccatcat taaaagatac gaggcgcgtg taagttacag gcaagcgatc cgtcttcaaa
     2101 cttaagatga tttctgataa tcacgtgcta taaaaataat tataatttaa attttttaat
     2161 ataaatatat aaattaaaaa tagaaagtaa aaaaagaaat taaagaaaaa atagtttttg
     2221 ttttccgaag atgtaaactg aatggttaaa ctttcaaact tcgaggagaa cttctagtat
     2281 atctacatac ctaatattat tgccttatta aaaatggaat cccaacaatt acatcaaaat
     2341 ccacattctc ttcaaaatca attgtcctgt acttccttgt tcatgtgtgt tcaaaaacgt
     2401 tatatttata ggataattat actctatttc tcaacaagta attggttgtt tggccgagcg
     2461 gtctaaggcg cctgattcaa gaaatatctt gaccgcagtt aactgtggga atactcaggt
     2521 atcgtaagat gcaagagttc gaatctctta gcaaccatta tttttttcct caacataacg
     2581 agaacacaca ggggcgctat cgcacagaat caaattcgat gactggaaat tttttgttaa
     2641 tttcagaggt cgcctgacgc atataccttt ttcaactgaa aaattgggag aaaaaggaaa
     2701 ggtgagagcg ccggaaccgg cttttcatat agaatagaga agcgttcatg actaaatgct
     2761 tgcatcacaa tacttgaagt tgacaatatt atttaaggac ctattgtttt ttccaatagg
     2821 tggttagcaa tcgtcttact ttctaacttt tcttaccttt tacatttcag caatatatat
     2881 atatatattt caaggatata ccattctaat gtctgcccct aagaagatcg tcgttttgcc
     2941 aggtgaccac gttggtcaag aaatcacagc cgaagccatt aaggttctta aagctatttc
     3001 tgatgttcgt tccaatgtca agttcgattt cgaaaatcat ttaattggtg gtgctgctat
     3061 cgatgctaca ggtgttccac ttccagatga ggcgctggaa gcctccaaga aggctgatgc
     3121 cgttttgtta ggtgctgtgg gtggtcctaa atggggaacc ggtagtgtta gacctgaaca
     3181 aggtttacta aaaatccgta aagaacttca attgtacgcc aacttaagac catgtaactt
     3241 tgcatccgac tctcttttag acttatctcc aatcaagcca caatttgcta aaggtactga
     3301 cttcgttgtt gtcagagaat tagtgggagg tatttacttt ggtaagagaa aggaggacga
     3361 tggtgatggt gtcgcttggg atagtgaaca atacaccgtt ccagaagtgc aaagaatcac
     3421 aagaatggcc gctttcatgg ccctacaaca tgagccacca ttgcctattt ggtccttgga
     3481 taaagctaat gttttggcct cttcaagatt atggagaaaa actgtggagg aaaccatcaa
     3541 gaacgaattt cctacattga aggttcaaca tcaattgatt gattctgccg ccatgatcct
     3601 agttaagaac ccaacccacc taaatggtat tataatcacc agcaacatgt ttggtgatat
     3661 catctccgat gaagcctccg ttatcccagg ttccttgggt ttgttgccat ctgcgtcctt
     3721 ggcctctttg ccagacaaga acaccgcatt tggtttgtac gaaccatgcc acggttctgc
     3781 tccagatttg ccaaagaata aggtcaaccc tatcgccact atcttgtctg ctgcaatgat
     3841 gttgaaattg tcattgaact tgcctgaaga aggtaaggcc attgaagatg cagttaaaaa
     3901 ggttttggat gcaggtatca gaactggtga tttaggtggt tccaacagta ccaccgaagt
     3961 cggtgatgct gtcgccgaag aagttaagaa aatccttgct taacctggag gacccttctc
     4021 tttagactat tctactctta tgcacgtaaa aaattctagg aaatatgtat taactaggag
     4081 taaaataacc ggctagtggc attcatatag ccgtctgttt acatctacat cacacatttc
     4141 gagtgtatat ctcgcaacgt tggcgttaaa taggcagaag ctttaagaag tttgagg
//
