# Supplementary material for: In- & Out-Cloning: Plasmid toolboxes for scarless transcription unit and modular Golden Gate acceptor plasmid assembly
Source: bioRxiv preprint, doi:10.1101/2024.06.22.600171, version 1 (2024-06-22)
Supplement: Supporting Data S2 [file 600171_file04.zip › pSL_assembled_plasmids/pSL0890.gbk]

LOCUS       pSL0890        3399 bp DNA     circular SYN 11-MAR-2024
DEFINITION  .
ACCESSION   .
VERSION     .
KEYWORDS    .
SOURCE      synthetic DNA construct
  ORGANISM  synthetic DNA construct
REFERENCE   1  (bases 1 to 3399)
  AUTHORS   .
  TITLE     Direct Submission
  JOURNAL   Exported Mar 11, 2024 from SnapGene 6.2.0
            https://www.snapgene.com
FEATURES             Location/Qualifiers
     source          1..3399
                     /mol_type="other DNA"
                     /organism="synthetic DNA construct"
     rep_origin      5..593
                     /label=ori
                     /label=rep origin
                     /note="pMB1 origin of replication (counter-clockwise)
                     (RNAII -35 to RNA/DNA switch point)"
                     /note="color: #ffff00"
     promoter        618..765
                     /label=KanR Promoter
                     /note="color: #ffffff"
     CDS             766..1581
                     /label=KanR
                     /note="color: #ccffcc; direction: RIGHT"
     terminator      1582..1608
                     /label=KanR Terminator
                     /note="color: #ffffff"
     misc_feature    1659..1674
                     /label=Neutral
                     /note="/created_by=VriesS"
                     /note="color: #a6acb3"
     rep_origin      1725..2115
                     /label=ARS4
                     /note="color: #ffff00"
     rep_origin      2141..2257
                     /label=CEN6
                     /note="color: #ffff00"
     promoter        2282..2497
                     /gene="<i>S. cerevisiae URA3</i>"
                     /label=URA3 promoter
                     /note="Derived using Geneious Prime 2022.1.1 'Annotate
                     from Database' based on nucleotide similarity"
                     /note="/Alternative_Match=99.54%; Adjusted-Interval-0:0/0; 
                     URA3
                     promoter (<a href=""urn:local:.:41-e64yjc6"">ZLP177 
                     pRS413-SelectorV2</a>)"
                     /note="/Alternative_Match=99.54%; Adjusted-Interval-0:0/0; 
                     URA3
                     promoter (<a href=""urn:local:.:3m-e64yjbk"">ZLP177 
                     pRS413-SelectorV2 loxPsym</a>)"
                     /note="/Alternative_Match=99.54%; Adjusted-Interval-0:0/0; 
                     URA3
                     promoter (<a href=""urn:local:.:7r-estizg8"">Telomerator by
                     Boeke (2014)</a>)"
                     /note="/Alternative_Match=99.54%; Adjusted-Interval-0:0/0; 
                     URA3
                     promoter (<a href=""urn:local:.:1s-e4o0pjh"">pSL- ReSCuES 
                     v1 - loxPsym</a>)"
                     /note="/Alternative_Match=99.54%; Adjusted-Interval-0:0/0; 
                     URA3
                     promoter (<a href=""urn:local:.:3w-e4o0pn4"">ZLP177 
                     pRS413-SelectorV2 roxsym2</a>)"
                     /note="/Alternative_Match=99.54%; Adjusted-Interval-0:0/0; 
                     URA3
                     promoter (<a href=""urn:local:.:3r-e4o0pmt"">ZLP177 
                     pRS413-SelectorV2 roxsym1</a>)"
                     /note="/Alternative_Match=99.54%; Adjusted-Interval-0:0/0; 
                     URA3
                     promoter (<a href=""urn:local:.:1x-e4o0pjt"">pSL- ReSCuES 
                     v1 - roxSym</a>)"
                     /note="/Alternative_Match=99.54%; Adjusted-Interval-0:0/0; 
                     URA3
                     promoter (<a href=""urn:local:.:41-e4o0pnc"">ZLP177 
                     pRS413-SelectorV2</a>)"
                     /note="/Alternative_Match=99.54%; Adjusted-Interval-0:0/0; 
                     URA3
                     promoter (<a href=""urn:local:.:1n-e64yj8f"">pSL- ReSCuES 
                     v1 - Figure</a>)"
                     /note="/Primary_Match=99.54%; Adjusted-Interval-0:0/0; URA3
                     promoter (<a href=""urn:local:.:22-e4o0pk3"">pSL- ReSCuES 
                     v1</a>)"
                     /note="/Transferred_From=pSL- ReSCuES v1"
                     /note="/Transferred_Similarity=99.54%"
                     /note="color: #ffffff"
     CDS             2498..3301
                     /label=URA3
                     /note="This forward directional feature has 2 segments:
                        1: 2498 .. 2934 / #ff6600
                        2: 2935 .. 3301 / #ff6600"
     terminator      3302..3379
                     /label=ScURA3 Terminator
                     /note="color: #ffffff"
ORIGIN
        1 tacattgaga tccttttttt ctgcgcgtaa tctgctgctt gcaaacaaaa aaaccaccgc
       61 taccagcggt ggtttgtttg ccggatcaag agctaccaac tctttttccg aaggtaactg
      121 gcttcagcag agcgcagata ccaaatactg ttcttctagt gtagccgtag ttaggccacc
      181 acttcaagaa ctctgtagca ccgcctacat acctcgctct gctaatcctg ttaccagtgg
      241 ctgctgccag tggcgataag tcgtgtctta ccgggttgga ctcaagacga tagttaccgg
      301 ataaggcgca gcggtcgggc tgaacggggg gttcgtgcac acagcccagc ttggagcgaa
      361 cgacctacac cgaactgaga tacctacagc gtgagctatg agaaagcgcc acgcttcccg
      421 aagggagaaa ggcggacagg tatccggtaa gcggcagggt cggaacagga gagcgcacga
      481 gggagcttcc agggggaaac gcctggtatc tttatagtcc tgtcgggttt cgccacctct
      541 gacttgagcg tcgatttttg tgatgctcgt caggggggcg gagcctatgg aaactaaacc
      601 tctctgtagt caaggaactg atccttcaac tcagcaaaag ttcgatttat tcaacaaagc
      661 cacgttgtgt ctcaaaatct ctgatgttac attgcacaag ataaaaatat atcatcatga
      721 acaataaaac tgtctgctta cataaacagt aatacaaggg gtgttatgag ccatattcaa
      781 cgggaaacgt cttgctccag gccgcgatta aattccaaca tggatgctga tttatatggg
      841 tataaatggg ctcgcgataa tgtcgggcaa tcaggtgcga caatctatcg attgtatggg
      901 aagcccgatg cgccagagtt gtttctgaaa catggcaaag gtagcgttgc caatgatgtt
      961 acagatgaga tggtcagact aaactggctg acggaattta tgcctcttcc gaccatcaag
     1021 cattttatcc gtactcctga tgatgcatgg ttactcacca ctgcgatccc cgggaaaaca
     1081 gcattccagg tattagaaga atatcctgat tcaggtgaaa atattgttga tgcgctggca
     1141 gtgttcctgc gccggttgca ttcgattcct gtttgtaatt gtccttttaa cagcgatcgc
     1201 gtatttcgcc tcgctcaggc gcaatcacga atgaataacg gtttggttga tgcgagtgat
     1261 tttgatgacg agcgtaatgg ctggcctgtt gaacaagtct ggaaagaaat gcataagctt
     1321 ttgccattct caccggattc agtcgtcact catggtgatt tctcacttga taaccttatt
     1381 tttgacgagg ggaaattaat aggttgtatt gatgttggac gagtcggaat cgcagaccga
     1441 taccaggatc ttgccatcct atggaactgc ctcggtgagt tttctccttc attacagaaa
     1501 cggctttttc aaaaatatgg tattgataat cctgatatga ataaattgca gtttcatttg
     1561 atgctcgatg agtttttcta atcagaattg gttaattggt tgtaacacgc caacgcttaa
     1621 agttcattca cgccacttcg tgcaggtctc atgccttcac ctctctgtag tcaacgggca
     1681 atgagaccac agagtggggc actctctatg atactctaaa cttcaagact ctagggggat
     1741 cgccaacaaa tactaccttt tatcttgcta ttcctgctct caggtattaa tgccgaattg
     1801 tttcatcttg tctgtgtaga aaaccacaca cgaaaatcct gtgattttac attttactta
     1861 tcgttaatcg aatgtatatc tatttaatct gcttttcttg tctaataaat atatatgtaa
     1921 agtacgcttt ttgttgaaat tttttaaacc tttgtttatt tttttttctt cattccgtaa
     1981 ctcttctacc ttctttattt actttctaaa atccaaatac aaaacataaa aataaataaa
     2041 cacagagtaa attcccaaat tattccatca ttaaaagata cgaggcgcgt gtaagttaca
     2101 ggcaagcgat ccgtcttcaa acttaagatg atttctgata atcacgtgct ataaaaataa
     2161 ttataattta aattttttaa tataaatata taaattaaaa atagaaagta aaaaaagaaa
     2221 ttaaagaaaa aatagttttt gttttccgaa gatgtaaact gaatggttaa actttcaaac
     2281 tttcaattca tcattttttt tttattcttt tttttgattt cggtttcctt gaaatttttt
     2341 tgattcggta atctccgaac agaaggaaga acgaaggaag gagcacagac ttagattggt
     2401 atatatacgc atatgtagtg ttgaagaaac atgaaattgc ccagtattct taacccaact
     2461 gcacagaaca aaaacgtgca ggaaacgaag ataaatcatg tcgaaagcta catataagga
     2521 acgtgctgct actcatccta gtcctgttgc tgccaagcta tttaatatca tgcacgaaaa
     2581 gcaaacaaac ttgtgtgctt cattggatgt tcgtaccacc aaggaattac tggagttagt
     2641 tgaagcatta ggtcccaaaa tttgtttact aaaaacacat gtggatatct tgactgattt
     2701 ttccatggag ggcacagtta agccgctaaa ggcattatcc gccaagtaca attttttact
     2761 cttcgaggac agaaaatttg ctgacattgg taatacagtc aaattgcagt actctgcggg
     2821 tgtatacaga atagcagaat gggcagacat tacgaatgca cacggtgtgg tgggcccagg
     2881 tattgttagc ggtttgaagc aggcggcaga agaagtaaca aaggaaccta gaggcctttt
     2941 gatgttagca gaattgtcat gcaagggctc cctatctact ggagaatata ctaagggtac
     3001 tgttgacatt gccaagagcg acaaagattt tgttatcggc tttattgctc aaagagacat
     3061 gggtggaaga gatgaaggtt acgattggtt gattatgaca cccggtgtgg gtttagatga
     3121 caagggagat gcattgggtc aacagtatag aaccgtggat gatgtggttt ctacaggatc
     3181 tgacattatt attgttggaa gaggactatt tgcaaaggga agggatgcta aggtagaggg
     3241 tgaacgttac agaaaagcag gctgggaagc atatttgaga agatgcggcc agcaaaacta
     3301 aaaaactgta ttataagtaa atgcatgtat actaaactca caaattagag cttcaattta
     3361 attatatcag ttattaccca agctttaaga agtttgagg
//
