# Supplementary material for: In- & Out-Cloning: Plasmid toolboxes for scarless transcription unit and modular Golden Gate acceptor plasmid assembly
Source: bioRxiv preprint, doi:10.1101/2024.06.22.600171, version 1 (2024-06-22)
Supplement: Supporting Data S2 [file 600171_file04.zip › pSL_assembled_plasmids/pSL0891.gbk]

LOCUS       pSL0891       11136 bp DNA     circular SYN 11-MAR-2024
DEFINITION  .
ACCESSION   .
VERSION     .
KEYWORDS    .
SOURCE      synthetic DNA construct
  ORGANISM  synthetic DNA construct
REFERENCE   1  (bases 1 to 11136)
  AUTHORS   .
  TITLE     Direct Submission
  JOURNAL   Exported Mar 11, 2024 from SnapGene 6.2.0
            https://www.snapgene.com
FEATURES             Location/Qualifiers
     source          1..11136
                     /mol_type="other DNA"
                     /note="color: #ffffff"
                     /organism="synthetic DNA construct"
     rep_origin      5..593
                     /label=ori
                     /label=rep origin
                     /note="pMB1 origin of replication (counter-clockwise)
                     (RNAII -35 to RNA/DNA switch point)"
                     /note="color: #ffff00"
     promoter        618..765
                     /label=KanR Promoter
                     /note="color: #ffffff"
     CDS             766..1581
                     /label=KanR
                     /note="color: #ccffcc; direction: RIGHT"
     terminator      1582..1608
                     /label=KanR Terminator
                     /note="color: #ffffff"
     promoter        1673..2372
                     /label=ScRPL18B Promoter
                     /note="color: #ffffff"
     CDS             2376..3500
                     /codon_start=1
                     /transl_table=11
                     /label=crtE
                     /label=CrtE CDS
                     /note="Derived using Geneious Prime 2022.0.1 'Annotate by
                     BLAST' based on protein similarity"
                     /note="/Alternative_Match=99.48%; Adjusted-Interval-0:-1/1;
                     CDS
                     (QSV51901)"
                     /note="/Alternative_Match=99.48%; Adjusted-Interval-0:-1/0;
                     CDS
                     (CDZ97186)"
                     /note="/Primary_Match=99.69%; Adjusted-Interval-0:0/0; CDS 
                     (AHZ97961)"
                     /note="/Transferred_From=AHZ97961"
                     /note="/Transferred_Similarity=99.69%"
                     /note="/coded_by=KF680164.1:674..5683"
                     /note="/modified_by=VriesS"
                     /note="color: #993366"
                     /translation="DYANILTAIPLEFTPQDDIVLLEPYHYLGKNPGKEIRSQLIEAFN
                     YWLDVKKEDLEVIQNVVGMLHTGSLLMDDVEDSSVLRRGSPVAHLIYGIPQTINTANYV
                     YFLAYQEIFKLRPTPIPMPVIPPSSASLQSSVSSASSSSSASSENGGTSTPNSQIPFSK
                     DTYLDKVITDEILSLHRGQGLELFWRDSLTCPSEEEYVKMVLGKTGGLFRIAVRLMMAK
                     SECDIDFVQLVNLISIYFQIRDDYMNLQSSEYAHNKNFAEDLTEGKFSFPTIHSIHANP
                     SSRLVINTLQKKSTSPEILHHCVNYMRTETHSFEYTQEVLNTLSGALERELGRLQGEFA
                     EANSRMDLGDVDSEGRTGKNVKLEAILKKLADIPL"
     terminator      3504..3728
                     /label=ScADH1 Terminator
                     /note="Derived using Geneious Prime 2022.0.1 'Annotate
                     from Database' based on nucleotide similarity"
                     /note="/Alternative_Match=100.00%; Adjusted-Interval-0:0/0;
                     ScADH1 Terminator (<a 
                     href=""urn:local:.:18j-e5uw3kj"">pYTK063 - ScADH1 
                     Terminator</a>)"
                     /note="/Alternative_Match=100.00%; Adjusted-Interval-0:0/0;
                     ScADH1 Terminator (<a 
                     href=""urn:local:.:7q-dz8rhrc"">pYTK063</a>)"
                     /note="/Alternative_Match=100.00%;
                     Adjusted-Interval-0:0/-32;
                     yADH1 (<a href=""urn:local:.:5f-e6ovlmp"">Terminator 
                     (artificial, large, %T~>90) AND ScADH1 Terminator</a>)"
                     /note="/Alternative_Match=100.00%;
                     Adjusted-Interval-0:0/-37;
                     ADH1 terminator (<a 
                     href=""urn:local:.:2i-ebo9ad8"">pSL0013_pTK0013_corr_TGA</ 
                     a>)"
                     /note="/Alternative_Match=100.00%;
                     Adjusted-Interval-0:0/-37;
                     ADH1 terminator (<a 
                     href=""urn:local:.:2f-ebo9ad3"">pSL0013_pTK0013</a>)"
                     /note="/Alternative_Match=100.00%;
                     Adjusted-Interval-0:0/-37;
                     ADH1 terminator (<a 
                     href=""urn:local:.:2a-ebo9acu"">pSL0012_pTK0012_corr_TGA</ 
                     a>)"
                     /note="/Alternative_Match=100.00%;
                     Adjusted-Interval-0:0/-37;
                     ADH1 terminator (<a 
                     href=""urn:local:.:25-ebo9aci"">pSL0012_pTK0012</a>)"
                     /note="/Primary_Match=100.00%; Adjusted-Interval-0:0/0;
                     ScADH1
                     Terminator (<a 
                     href=""urn:local:.:6w-dz8rhqz"">pYTK053</a>)"
                     /note="/Transferred_From=pYTK053"
                     /note="/Transferred_Similarity=100.00%"
                     /note="color: #ffffff"
     promoter        3739..4438
                     /label=ScRPL18B Promoter
                     /note="color: #ffffff"
     CDS             4439..6187
                     /codon_start=1
                     /transl_table=11
                     /gene="crtI"
                     /label=crtI
                     /label=crtI CDS
                     /note="optimized for expression in S. cerevisiae"
                     /note="Derived using Geneious Prime 2022.0.1 'Annotate by
                     BLAST' based on protein similarity"
                     /note="/Alternative_Match=100.00%;
                     Adjusted-Interval-0:1/-1; CDS
                     (AHZ97961)"
                     /note="/Alternative_Match=99.80%; Adjusted-Interval-0:0/0;
                     CDS
                     (CED83513)"
                     /note="/Primary_Match=100.00%; Adjusted-Interval-0:0/0;
                     crtI CDS
                     (ATB19150)"
                     /note="/Transferred_From=ATB19150"
                     /note="/Transferred_Similarity=100.00%"
                     /note="/coded_by=KY985380.1:1893..3641"
                     /note="color: #993366"
                     /translation="MGKEQDQDKPTAIIVGCGIGGIATAARLAKEGFQVTVFEKNDYSG
                     GRCSLIERDGYRFDQGPSLLLLPDLFKQTFEDLGEKMEDWVDLIKCEPNYVCHFHDEET
                     FTFSTDMALLKREVERFEGKDGFDRFLSFIQEAHRHYELAVVHVLQKNFPGFAAFLRLQ
                     FIGQILALHPFESIWTRVCRYFKTDRLRRVFSFAVMYMGQSPYSAPGTYSLLQYTELTE
                     GIWYPRGGFWQVPNTLLQIVKRNNPSAKFNFNAPVSQVLLSPAKDRATGVRLESGEEHH
                     ADVVIVNADLVYASEHLIPDDARNKIGQLGEVKRSWWADLVGGKKLKGSCSSLSFYWSM
                     DRIVDGLGGHNIFLAEDFKGSFDTIFEELGLPADPSFYVNVPSRIDPSAAPEGKDAIVI
                     LVPCGHIDASNPQDYNKLVARARKFVIQTLSAKLGLPDFEKMIVAEKVHDAPSWEKEFN
                     LKDGSILGLAHNFMQVLGFRPSTRHPKYDKLFFVGASTHPGTGVPIVLAGAKLTANQVL
                     ESFDRSPAPDPNMSLSVPYGKPLKSNGTGIDSQVQLKFMDLERWVYLLVLLIGAVIARS
                     VGVLAF"
     terminator      6188..6412
                     /label=ScADH1 Terminator
                     /note="Derived using Geneious Prime 2022.0.1 'Annotate
                     from Database' based on nucleotide similarity"
                     /note="/Alternative_Match=100.00%; Adjusted-Interval-0:0/0;
                     ScADH1 Terminator (<a 
                     href=""urn:local:.:18j-e5uw3kj"">pYTK063 - ScADH1 
                     Terminator</a>)"
                     /note="/Alternative_Match=100.00%; Adjusted-Interval-0:0/0;
                     ScADH1 Terminator (<a 
                     href=""urn:local:.:7q-dz8rhrc"">pYTK063</a>)"
                     /note="/Alternative_Match=100.00%;
                     Adjusted-Interval-0:0/-32;
                     yADH1 (<a href=""urn:local:.:5f-e6ovlmp"">Terminator 
                     (artificial, large, %T~>90) AND ScADH1 Terminator</a>)"
                     /note="/Alternative_Match=100.00%;
                     Adjusted-Interval-0:0/-37;
                     ADH1 terminator (<a 
                     href=""urn:local:.:2i-ebo9ad8"">pSL0013_pTK0013_corr_TGA</ 
                     a>)"
                     /note="/Alternative_Match=100.00%;
                     Adjusted-Interval-0:0/-37;
                     ADH1 terminator (<a 
                     href=""urn:local:.:2f-ebo9ad3"">pSL0013_pTK0013</a>)"
                     /note="/Alternative_Match=100.00%;
                     Adjusted-Interval-0:0/-37;
                     ADH1 terminator (<a 
                     href=""urn:local:.:2a-ebo9acu"">pSL0012_pTK0012_corr_TGA</ 
                     a>)"
                     /note="/Alternative_Match=100.00%;
                     Adjusted-Interval-0:0/-37;
                     ADH1 terminator (<a 
                     href=""urn:local:.:25-ebo9aci"">pSL0012_pTK0012</a>)"
                     /note="/Primary_Match=100.00%; Adjusted-Interval-0:0/0;
                     ScADH1
                     Terminator (<a 
                     href=""urn:local:.:6w-dz8rhqz"">pYTK053</a>)"
                     /note="/Transferred_From=pYTK053"
                     /note="/Transferred_Similarity=100.00%"
                     /note="color: #ffffff"
     promoter        6423..7122
                     /label=ScRPL18B Promoter
                     /note="color: #ffffff"
     CDS             7123..9141
                     /gene="crtYB"
                     /gene_synonym="pbs"
                     /label=crtYB
                     /label=crtYB CDS
                     /note="Derived using Geneious Prime 2022.0.1 'Annotate by
                     BLAST' based on protein similarity"
                     /note="/Primary_Match=100.00%; Adjusted-Interval-0:0/0;
                     crtYB
                     gene (Q7Z859)"
                     /note="/Transferred_From=Q7Z859"
                     /note="/Transferred_Similarity=100.00%"
                     /note="/modified_by=VriesS"
                     /note="color: #993366; direction: RIGHT"
     terminator      9145..9369
                     /label=ScADH1 Terminator
                     /note="Derived using Geneious Prime 2022.0.1 'Annotate
                     from Database' based on nucleotide similarity"
                     /note="/Alternative_Match=100.00%; Adjusted-Interval-0:0/0;
                     ScADH1 Terminator (<a 
                     href=""urn:local:.:18j-e5uw3kj"">pYTK063 - ScADH1 
                     Terminator</a>)"
                     /note="/Alternative_Match=100.00%; Adjusted-Interval-0:0/0;
                     ScADH1 Terminator (<a 
                     href=""urn:local:.:7q-dz8rhrc"">pYTK063</a>)"
                     /note="/Alternative_Match=100.00%;
                     Adjusted-Interval-0:0/-32;
                     yADH1 (<a href=""urn:local:.:5f-e6ovlmp"">Terminator 
                     (artificial, large, %T~>90) AND ScADH1 Terminator</a>)"
                     /note="/Alternative_Match=100.00%;
                     Adjusted-Interval-0:0/-37;
                     ADH1 terminator (<a 
                     href=""urn:local:.:2i-ebo9ad8"">pSL0013_pTK0013_corr_TGA</ 
                     a>)"
                     /note="/Alternative_Match=100.00%;
                     Adjusted-Interval-0:0/-37;
                     ADH1 terminator (<a 
                     href=""urn:local:.:2f-ebo9ad3"">pSL0013_pTK0013</a>)"
                     /note="/Alternative_Match=100.00%;
                     Adjusted-Interval-0:0/-37;
                     ADH1 terminator (<a 
                     href=""urn:local:.:2a-ebo9acu"">pSL0012_pTK0012_corr_TGA</ 
                     a>)"
                     /note="/Alternative_Match=100.00%;
                     Adjusted-Interval-0:0/-37;
                     ADH1 terminator (<a 
                     href=""urn:local:.:25-ebo9aci"">pSL0012_pTK0012</a>)"
                     /note="/Primary_Match=100.00%; Adjusted-Interval-0:0/0;
                     ScADH1
                     Terminator (<a 
                     href=""urn:local:.:6w-dz8rhqz"">pYTK053</a>)"
                     /note="/Transferred_From=pYTK053"
                     /note="/Transferred_Similarity=100.00%"
                     /note="color: #ffffff"
     rep_origin      9450..9840
                     /label=ARS4
                     /note="color: #ffff00"
     rep_origin      9866..9982
                     /label=CEN6
                     /note="color: #ffff00"
     promoter        10007..10243
                     /gene="<i>S. cerevisiae HIS3</i>"
                     /label=HIS3 promoter
                     /note="color: #ffffff"
     CDS             10244..10906
                     /label=HIS3
                     /note="color: #ff6600; direction: RIGHT"
     terminator      10907..11116
                     /label=HIS3 Term
                     /label=HIS3 Term.
                     /note="color: #ffffff"
ORIGIN
        1 tacattgaga tccttttttt ctgcgcgtaa tctgctgctt gcaaacaaaa aaaccaccgc
       61 taccagcggt ggtttgtttg ccggatcaag agctaccaac tctttttccg aaggtaactg
      121 gcttcagcag agcgcagata ccaaatactg ttcttctagt gtagccgtag ttaggccacc
      181 acttcaagaa ctctgtagca ccgcctacat acctcgctct gctaatcctg ttaccagtgg
      241 ctgctgccag tggcgataag tcgtgtctta ccgggttgga ctcaagacga tagttaccgg
      301 ataaggcgca gcggtcgggc tgaacggggg gttcgtgcac acagcccagc ttggagcgaa
      361 cgacctacac cgaactgaga tacctacagc gtgagctatg agaaagcgcc acgcttcccg
      421 aagggagaaa ggcggacagg tatccggtaa gcggcagggt cggaacagga gagcgcacga
      481 gggagcttcc agggggaaac gcctggtatc tttatagtcc tgtcgggttt cgccacctct
      541 gacttgagcg tcgatttttg tgatgctcgt caggggggcg gagcctatgg aaactaaacc
      601 tctctgtagt caaggaactg atccttcaac tcagcaaaag ttcgatttat tcaacaaagc
      661 cacgttgtgt ctcaaaatct ctgatgttac attgcacaag ataaaaatat atcatcatga
      721 acaataaaac tgtctgctta cataaacagt aatacaaggg gtgttatgag ccatattcaa
      781 cgggaaacgt cttgctccag gccgcgatta aattccaaca tggatgctga tttatatggg
      841 tataaatggg ctcgcgataa tgtcgggcaa tcaggtgcga caatctatcg attgtatggg
      901 aagcccgatg cgccagagtt gtttctgaaa catggcaaag gtagcgttgc caatgatgtt
      961 acagatgaga tggtcagact aaactggctg acggaattta tgcctcttcc gaccatcaag
     1021 cattttatcc gtactcctga tgatgcatgg ttactcacca ctgcgatccc cgggaaaaca
     1081 gcattccagg tattagaaga atatcctgat tcaggtgaaa atattgttga tgcgctggca
     1141 gtgttcctgc gccggttgca ttcgattcct gtttgtaatt gtccttttaa cagcgatcgc
     1201 gtatttcgcc tcgctcaggc gcaatcacga atgaataacg gtttggttga tgcgagtgat
     1261 tttgatgacg agcgtaatgg ctggcctgtt gaacaagtct ggaaagaaat gcataagctt
     1321 ttgccattct caccggattc agtcgtcact catggtgatt tctcacttga taaccttatt
     1381 tttgacgagg ggaaattaat aggttgtatt gatgttggac gagtcggaat cgcagaccga
     1441 taccaggatc ttgccatcct atggaactgc ctcggtgagt tttctccttc attacagaaa
     1501 cggctttttc aaaaatatgg tattgataat cctgatatga ataaattgca gtttcatttg
     1561 atgctcgatg agtttttcta atcagaattg gttaattggt tgtaacacgc caacgcttaa
     1621 agttcattca cgccttttta cggttcctgc actctgtgaa gacaatgcct tcaagaggat
     1681 gtccaatatt ttttttaagg aataaggata cttcaagact agattccccc ctgcattccc
     1741 atcagaaccg taaaccttgg cgctttcctt gggaagtatt caagaagtgc cttgtccggt
     1801 ttctgtggct cacaaaccag cgcgcccgat atggctttct tttcacttat gaatgtacca
     1861 gtacgggaca attagaacgc tcctgtaaca atctctttgc aaatgtgggg ttacattcta
     1921 accatgtcac actgctgacg aaattcaaag taaaaaaaaa tgggaccacg tcttgagaac
     1981 gatagatttt ctttatttta cattgaacag tcgttgtctc agcgcgcttt atgttttcat
     2041 tcatacttca tattataaaa taacaaaaga agaatttcat attcacgccc aagaaatcag
     2101 gctgctttcc aaatgcaatt gacacttcat tagccatcac acaaaactct ttcttgctgg
     2161 agcttctttt aaaaaagacc tcagtacacc aaacacgtta cccgacctcg ttattttacg
     2221 acaactatga taaaattctg aagaaaaaat aaaaaaattt tcatacttct tgcttttatt
     2281 taaaccattg aatgatttct tttgaacaaa actacctgtt tcaccaaagg aaatagaaag
     2341 aaaaaatcaa ttagaagaaa acaaaaaaca aaatggacta cgctaacata ttaacagcaa
     2401 ttccattgga gtttacccct caagacgata tagtcttgct tgaaccatat cactatttgg
     2461 gcaaaaaccc tggaaaggaa atcagatctc aactgataga ggccttcaat tattggcttg
     2521 acgtgaaaaa ggaagatttg gaagtcattc agaacgtcgt tggtatgtta cataccggga
     2581 gtttactaat ggatgatgta gaagattcat cggtattgcg tagaggctca cctgtggctc
     2641 atctaattta tggaattcca cagactatta atactgccaa ttacgtttac tttctagcat
     2701 atcaagagat tttcaaactc cggccaactc ctattcctat gcccgttata ccaccttcca
     2761 gcgcttctct gcaatcaagc gtttccagcg catcttcttc ctcatcagct tcatccgaaa
     2821 acggtggaac ctctacgccg aatagccaaa taccattctc caaggacacc tatctggata
     2881 aagttataac agatgaaatc cttagtttgc acagaggtca aggattagaa ttattttgga
     2941 gggattcact cacttgcccc tcggaagaag aatatgtcaa gatggtactg ggcaaaactg
     3001 gtggtttgtt tagaatagca gttagactta tgatggcgaa atctgaatgt gatattgact
     3061 ttgtccagtt agtaaattta attagtatct acttccaaat ccgcgacgat tacatgaatt
     3121 tacaaagttc ggagtatgca cataataaaa attttgctga agatctaacg gaaggcaaat
     3181 tttctttccc cacaattcac tcaatccacg ccaacccatc tagtagatta gtgattaata
     3241 ctttacaaaa aaagtctact agcccagaaa ttctacatca ttgtgtgaac tacatgcgta
     3301 cagaaacgca ttctttcgag tacacccaag aagttttgaa tacactttcc ggtgctttgg
     3361 agagggaatt aggtcgacta cagggtgagt ttgctgaagc aaatagtagg atggatttgg
     3421 gggatgtaga ctcggaagga agaacaggta aaaacgttaa gttagaggcg atcttgaaga
     3481 agttggccga tatcccgctg tgagcgaatt tcttatgatt tatgattttt attattaaat
     3541 aagttataaa aaaaataagt gtatacaaat tttaaagtga ctcttaggtt ttaaaacgaa
     3601 aattcttatt cttgagtaac tctttcctgt aggtcaggtt gctttctcag gtatagcatg
     3661 aggtcgctct tattgaccac acctctaccg gcatgccgag caaatgcctg caaatcgctc
     3721 cccatttccg ggcaattcaa gaggatgtcc aatatttttt ttaaggaata aggatacttc
     3781 aagactagat tcccccctgc attcccatca gaaccgtaaa ccttggcgct ttccttggga
     3841 agtattcaag aagtgccttg tccggtttct gtggctcaca aaccagcgcg cccgatatgg
     3901 ctttcttttc acttatgaat gtaccagtac gggacaatta gaacgctcct gtaacaatct
     3961 ctttgcaaat gtggggttac attctaacca tgtcacactg ctgacgaaat tcaaagtaaa
     4021 aaaaaatggg accacgtctt gagaacgata gattttcttt attttacatt gaacagtcgt
     4081 tgtctcagcg cgctttatgt tttcattcat acttcatatt ataaaataac aaaagaagaa
     4141 tttcatattc acgcccaaga aatcaggctg ctttccaaat gcaattgaca cttcattagc
     4201 catcacacaa aactctttct tgctggagct tcttttaaaa aagacctcag tacaccaaac
     4261 acgttacccg acctcgttat tttacgacaa ctatgataaa attctgaaga aaaaataaaa
     4321 aaattttcat acttcttgct tttatttaaa ccattgaatg atttcttttg aacaaaacta
     4381 cctgtttcac caaaggaaat agaaagaaaa aatcaattag aagaaaacaa aaaacaaaat
     4441 ggggaaagaa caagatcagg ataaaccaac tgctattatc gtcggctgtg gtattggtgg
     4501 tattgccaca gctgctcgtc ttgcaaagga agggttccag gttaccgtat tcgaaaagaa
     4561 tgattacagc ggcgggagat gctcattgat cgaacgcgat ggatacaggt tcgatcaagg
     4621 cccgagcttg cttcttttac cagacctctt taagcaaaca tttgaagatc ttggggagaa
     4681 aatggaagat tgggtggatt taatcaagtg tgagccaaat tatgtctgtc atttccatga
     4741 tgaagaaacc ttcactttct ccaccgatat ggctctgcta aaaagagaag tggaaagatt
     4801 tgaaggcaag gatggctttg acagattttt atccttcatc caggaggcac atagacatta
     4861 cgagcttgcc gtggttcacg ttcttcagaa gaattttcct ggttttgctg cctttttgag
     4921 attgcaattc ataggtcaaa tactagcgtt acaccctttt gaatctattt ggactcgtgt
     4981 gtgcagatat tttaagaccg acaggctcag aagagtcttt tcttttgccg taatgtacat
     5041 gggtcagtcc ccttattctg ctccaggaac ttattcgtta ttgcaatata cagagttgac
     5101 ggaaggtatt tggtatccaa gaggtggatt ctggcaagtg cctaacactt tattgcaaat
     5161 agttaaacgg aataacccca gtgcaaaatt caattttaat gcccccgtga gtcaagttct
     5221 tctgtcacca gccaaagaca gagctacagg tgtaagactc gaatctggag aagaacatca
     5281 cgcagacgta gtaattgtca atgctgattt ggtatacgct tcagagcatt tgatacccga
     5341 tgacgctagg aataagatcg gacaattagg cgaagttaaa cgatcgtggt gggcggattt
     5401 ggttggtggg aagaaattaa agggttcgtg tagtagcttg tctttttatt ggagtatgga
     5461 taggatcgtc gacggtctag gtggccataa catattctta gcagaagatt ttaagggttc
     5521 tttcgacacc atcttcgaag agttaggttt gccagcagat ccatcctttt atgttaacgt
     5581 gcctagtaga atagatccat cggcggcacc tgaaggtaaa gatgctattg ttattttggt
     5641 tccctgcgga cacattgacg cctctaaccc tcaggattac aataagttag tcgcacgtgc
     5701 ccgtaaattt gttatacaaa ctctgtcagc gaaattaggt ttaccagact tcgagaaaat
     5761 gattgtcgct gaaaaggtcc atgatgctcc aagctgggaa aaagagttca acttgaaaga
     5821 tggatctatc ttaggactag cacataattt catgcaagtt ctgggtttta ggccttccac
     5881 gaggcacccg aaatatgaca aactgttttt tgtaggtgca tcaacacatc ctggaacagg
     5941 tgtaccgatt gtgctcgctg gtgcaaaatt gactgcgaac caagtcttag aatcttttga
     6001 ccgatctcca gctccggatc ccaacatgtc actatcagta ccatacggta agcctttgaa
     6061 atcaaatgga acgggcatag attcccaagt tcagcttaaa tttatggact tggagagatg
     6121 ggtgtatcta ctagttctgc taattggggc agttattgcc cgcagtgttg gcgttttagc
     6181 tttttgagcg aatttcttat gatttatgat ttttattatt aaataagtta taaaaaaaat
     6241 aagtgtatac aaattttaaa gtgactctta ggttttaaaa cgaaaattct tattcttgag
     6301 taactctttc ctgtaggtca ggttgctttc tcaggtatag catgaggtcg ctcttattga
     6361 ccacacctct accggcatgc cgagcaaatg cctgcaaatc gctccccatt tccggactat
     6421 tcaagaggat gtccaatatt ttttttaagg aataaggata cttcaagact agattccccc
     6481 ctgcattccc atcagaaccg taaaccttgg cgctttcctt gggaagtatt caagaagtgc
     6541 cttgtccggt ttctgtggct cacaaaccag cgcgcccgat atggctttct tttcacttat
     6601 gaatgtacca gtacgggaca attagaacgc tcctgtaaca atctctttgc aaatgtgggg
     6661 ttacattcta accatgtcac actgctgacg aaattcaaag taaaaaaaaa tgggaccacg
     6721 tcttgagaac gatagatttt ctttatttta cattgaacag tcgttgtctc agcgcgcttt
     6781 atgttttcat tcatacttca tattataaaa taacaaaaga agaatttcat attcacgccc
     6841 aagaaatcag gctgctttcc aaatgcaatt gacacttcat tagccatcac acaaaactct
     6901 ttcttgctgg agcttctttt aaaaaagacc tcagtacacc aaacacgtta cccgacctcg
     6961 ttattttacg acaactatga taaaattctg aagaaaaaat aaaaaaattt tcatacttct
     7021 tgcttttatt taaaccattg aatgatttct tttgaacaaa actacctgtt tcaccaaagg
     7081 aaatagaaag aaaaaatcaa ttagaagaaa acaaaaaaca aaatgacagc cttagcttat
     7141 tatcaaattc acttgatata cactctgccg attttgggat tgctgggttt attaacttct
     7201 ccaatactca cgaagtttga tatatacaaa atcagcattc tcgtatttat agctttctca
     7261 gcgaccacac cgtgggacag ctggatcatt cgaaacgggg cttggacgta cccttcggct
     7321 gagtcaggtc agggtgtttt tggaacattt cttgatgtgc catatgaaga atatgctttt
     7381 tttgtcattc aaactgtgat tacagggctg gtatatgtgt tggccactag acatttgctc
     7441 ccatctttag ctctgccaaa gactcgatcc tctgctttat ctctagcatt gaaagcgtta
     7501 atacctttgc caataatata tttgttcact gcccatcctt ctccaagccc tgatccttta
     7561 gttactgacc attattttta tatgagggcc ttatcattgt taataacccc accaactatg
     7621 ctattagcag ctctgagtgg cgagtacgca tttgactgga agtcgggtcg tgcgaaatct
     7681 acgattgctg caattatgat acctaccgtt tacttaatct gggtcgatta cgttgcagtc
     7741 ggccaggatt cttggtccat caacgatgaa aaaattgtag gatggaggct tggaggggta
     7801 ttgcctatcg aagaagcaat gtttttcctt ctaactaatc ttatgatcgt tttaggttta
     7861 tccgcctgtg atcatactca ggcattgtat ttactgcatg gaagaacaat atacggtaat
     7921 aaaaagatgc cttcgtcttt cccacttatt acgccaccag ttttgtccct attctttagt
     7981 agtagaccct acagctcaca acccaagaga gacttagaat tggcagtcaa attgttagag
     8041 gaaaagtctc gatcattttt cgtggcctct gcaggcttcc catcagaagt acgcgaaaga
     8101 ttggttgggc tatatgcatt ctgtagagtg actgacgact tgattgacag cccggaggtt
     8161 tcgtctaatc cacacgctac tatcgatatg gtatccgatt tcctaacctt gttgtttggt
     8221 ccacctctcc acccctccca acccgacaaa atactgtcaa gtccgctact acctccatcg
     8281 catccaagtc gtcctacagg tatgtatcct ttacccccac caccttcatt gtccccagct
     8341 gaacttgttc agtttttaac tgagagggtt ccagtgcagt accactttgc ttttcgttta
     8401 cttgcaaaat tgcaaggttt aattcctaga tatcctttgg atgaattatt gagaggttat
     8461 acaacagatt taattttccc gctatccaca gaagcagtcc aagcaagaaa gacccccatt
     8521 gaaaccaccg ctgatctgct ggattatggt ttatgtgttg ctggctctgt ggccgaactt
     8581 ttggtttacg tatcttgggc aagtgcgcct tcacaagtcc cggctactat cgaagaaagg
     8641 gaagcggtac ttgtcgccag tagagaaatg ggaacggcgc tacaactagt caatattgct
     8701 cgtgatatca aaggtgatgc tacagagggc aggttctatt taccacttag tttctttggt
     8761 ctacgcgatg aaagtaaatt ggctattcct accgattgga cagaaccccg gccccaagac
     8821 ttcgataagt tattgtcttt aagcccaagc tcaacactac cgtcgtctaa cgcctcagag
     8881 tcatttagat ttgagtggaa aacgtattcc cttccattgg tcgcctacgc agaagattta
     8941 gctaaacata gttacaaggg tattgataga cttccaactg aagttcaagc aggcatgaga
     9001 gccgcttgcg cttcatacct gttgatcggt cgtgaaatta aagttgtttg gaaaggtgac
     9061 gttggagaga gaagaaccgt ggccggatgg aggagagtta ggaaggtgct ctctgtagtt
     9121 atgtccggct gggagggtca atgagcgaat ttcttatgat ttatgatttt tattattaaa
     9181 taagttataa aaaaaataag tgtatacaaa ttttaaagtg actcttaggt tttaaaacga
     9241 aaattcttat tcttgagtaa ctctttcctg taggtcaggt tgctttctca ggtatagcat
     9301 gaggtcgctc ttattgacca cacctctacc ggcatgccga gcaaatgcct gcaaatcgct
     9361 ccccatttcc ggttacttgt cttcgaggat gcacatgtga ccgagggaca cgaagtggcc
     9421 gggctactct ctatgatact ctaaacttca agactctagg gggatcgcca acaaatacta
     9481 ccttttatct tgctattcct gctctcaggt attaatgccg aattgtttca tcttgtctgt
     9541 gtagaaaacc acacacgaaa atcctgtgat tttacatttt acttatcgtt aatcgaatgt
     9601 atatctattt aatctgcttt tcttgtctaa taaatatata tgtaaagtac gctttttgtt
     9661 gaaatttttt aaacctttgt ttattttttt ttcttcattc cgtaactctt ctaccttctt
     9721 tatttacttt ctaaaatcca aatacaaaac ataaaaataa ataaacacag agtaaattcc
     9781 caaattattc catcattaaa agatacgagg cgcgtgtaag ttacaggcaa gcgatccgtc
     9841 ttcaaactta agatgatttc tgataatcac gtgctataaa aataattata atttaaattt
     9901 tttaatataa atatataaat taaaaataga aagtaaaaaa agaaattaaa gaaaaaatag
     9961 tttttgtttt ccgaagatgt aaactgaatg gttaaacttt caaactaaca cagtcctttc
    10021 ccgcaatttt ctttttctat tactcttggc ctcctctagt acactctata tttttttatg
    10081 cctcggtaat gattttcatt tttttttttc cacctagcgg atgactcttt ttttttctta
    10141 gcgattggca ttatcacata atgaattata cattatataa agtaatgtga tttcttcgaa
    10201 gaatatacta aaaaatgagc aggcaagata aacgaaggca aagatgacag agcagaaagc
    10261 cctagtaaag cgtattacaa atgaaaccaa gattcagatt gcgatctctt taaagggtgg
    10321 tcccctagcg atagagcact cgatcttccc agaaaaagag gcagaagcag tagcagaaca
    10381 ggccacacaa tcgcaagtga ttaacgtcca cacaggtata gggtttctgg accatatgat
    10441 acatgctctg gccaagcatt ccggctggtc gctaatcgtt gagtgcattg gtgacttaca
    10501 catagacgac catcacacca ctgaggactg cgggattgct ctcggtcaag cttttaaaga
    10561 ggccctaggg gccgtgcgtg gagtaaaaag gtttggatca ggatttgcgc ctttggatga
    10621 ggcactttcc agagcggtgg ttgatctttc gaacaggccg tacgcagttg tcgaacttgg
    10681 tttgcaaagg gagaaagtag gtgatctctc ttgcgagatg atcccgcatt ttcttgaaag
    10741 ctttgcagag gctagcagaa ttaccctcca cgttgattgt ctgcgaggca agaatgatca
    10801 tcaccgtagt gagagtgcgt tcaaggctct tgcggttgcc ataagagaag ccacctcgcc
    10861 caatggtacc aacgatgttc cctccaccaa aggtgttctt atgtagtgac accgattatt
    10921 taaagctgct gcatacgata tatatacatg tgtatatatg tatacctatg aatgtcagta
    10981 agtatgtata cgaacagtat gatactgaag atgacaaggt aatgcatcat tctatacgtg
    11041 tcattctgaa cgaggcgcgc tttccttttt tctttttgct ttttcttttt ttttctcttg
    11101 aactcgacgg atcataaagc tttaagaagt ttgagg
//
