# Supplementary material for: In- & Out-Cloning: Plasmid toolboxes for scarless transcription unit and modular Golden Gate acceptor plasmid assembly
Source: bioRxiv preprint, doi:10.1101/2024.06.22.600171, version 1 (2024-06-22)
Supplement: Supporting Data S2 [file 600171_file04.zip › pSL_In-Cloning_L0_acceptor_plasmids/pSL099.gbk]

LOCUS       pSL099        3877 bp DNA     circular SYN 11-MAR-2024
DEFINITION  .
ACCESSION   .
VERSION     .
KEYWORDS    .
SOURCE      synthetic DNA construct
  ORGANISM  synthetic DNA construct
REFERENCE   1  (bases 1 to 3877)
  AUTHORS   biochemistry-MPI-Marburg
  TITLE     Direct Submission
  JOURNAL   Exported Mar 11, 2024 from SnapGene 6.2.0
            https://www.snapgene.com
FEATURES             Location/Qualifiers
     source          1..3877
                     /mol_type="other DNA"
                     /note="color: #ffffff"
                     /organism="synthetic DNA construct"
     CDS             298..1089
                     /codon_start=1
                     /gene="aadA"
                     /product="aminoglycoside adenylyltransferase (Murphy,1985)"
                     /label=SmR (SpecR/StrepR)
                     /note="confers resistance to spectinomycin andstreptomycin"
                     /note="color: #ccffcc"
                     /translation="MGEAVIAEVSTQLSEVVGVIERHLEPTLLAVHLYGSAVDGGLKPH
                     SDIDLLVTVTVRLDETTRRALINDLLETSASPGESEILRAVEVTIVVHDDIIPWRYPAK
                     RELQFGEWQRNDILAGIFEPATIDIDLAILLTKAREHSVALVGPAAEELFDPVPEQDLF
                     EALNETLTLWNSPPDWAGDERNVVLTLSRIWYSAVTGKIAPKDVAADWAMERLPAQYQP
                     VILEARQAYLGQEEDRLASRADQLEEFVHYVKGEITKVVGK"
     rep_origin      1430..2018
                     /label=ori
                     /label=ori - pMB1
                     /note="high-copy-number ColE1/pMB1/pBR322/pUC origin of 
                     replication"
                     /note="color: #ffff00"
     misc_feature    2103..2223
                     /label=Plac
                     /note="color: #ffffff"
     misc_feature    2232..2243
                     /label=RBS
                     /note="color: #ffffff"
     CDS             2250..2960
                     /codon_start=1
                     /product="monomeric derivative of DsRed fluorescent
                     protein"
                     /label=mCherry
                     /note="mammalian codon-optimized"
                     /note="color: #993366"
                     /translation="MVSKGEEDNMAIIKEFMRFKVHMEGSVNGHEFEIEGEGEGRPYEG
                     TQTAKLKVTKGGPLPFAWDILSPQFMYGSKAYVKHPADIPDYLKLSFPEGFKWERVMNF
                     EDGGVVTVTQDSSLQDGEFIYKVKLRGTNFPSDGPVMQKKTMGWEASSERMYPEDGALK
                     GEIKQRLKLKDGGHYDAEVKTTYKAKKPVQLPGAYNVNIKLDITSHNEDYTIVEQYERA
                     EGRHSTGGMDELYK"
     terminator      2980..3023
                     /gene="Escherichia coli rrnB"
                     /label=rrnB T1 terminator
                     /note="transcription terminator T1 from the E. coli rrnB
                     gene"
                     /note="color: #ffffff"
     terminator      3064..3091
                     /label=T7Te terminator
                     /note="phage T7 early transcription terminator"
                     /note="color: #ffffff"
     misc_feature    3472..3777
                     /label=ccdB
                     /note="color: #993366; direction: RIGHT"
ORIGIN
        1 gaagaccaat gtgaagagca ggcacgaacc cagtggacat aagcctgttc ggttcgtaag
       61 ctgtaatgca agtagcgtat gcgctcacgc aactggtcca gaaccttgac cgaacgcagc
      121 ggtggtaacg gcgcagtggc ggttttcatg gcttgttatg actgtttttt tggggtacag
      181 tctatgcctc gggcatccaa gcagcaagcg cgttacgccg tgggtcgatg tttgatgtta
      241 tggagcagca acgatgttac gcagcagggc agtcgcccta aaacaaagtt aaacatcatg
      301 ggggaagcgg tgatcgccga agtatcgact caactatcag aggtagttgg cgtcatcgag
      361 cgccatctcg aaccgacgtt gctggccgta catttgtacg gctccgcagt ggatggcggc
      421 ctgaagccac acagcgatat tgatttgctg gttacggtga ccgtaaggct tgatgaaaca
      481 acgcggcgag ctttgatcaa cgaccttttg gaaacttcgg cttcccctgg agagagcgag
      541 attctccgcg ctgtagaagt caccattgtt gtgcacgacg acatcattcc gtggcgttat
      601 ccagctaagc gcgaactgca atttggagaa tggcagcgca atgacattct tgcaggtatc
      661 ttcgagccag ccacgatcga cattgatctg gctatcttgc tgacaaaagc aagagaacat
      721 agcgttgcct tggtaggtcc agcggcggag gaactctttg atccggttcc tgaacaggat
      781 ctatttgagg cgctaaatga aaccttaacg ctatggaact cgccgcccga ctgggctggc
      841 gatgagcgaa atgtagtgct tacgttgtcc cgcatttggt acagcgcagt aaccggcaaa
      901 atcgcgccga aggatgtcgc tgccgactgg gcaatggagc gcctgccggc ccagtatcag
      961 cccgtcatac ttgaagctag acaggcttat cttggacaag aagaagatcg cttggcctcg
     1021 cgcgcagatc agttggaaga atttgtccat tacgtgaaag gcgagatcac caaggtagtc
     1081 ggcaaataat gtctagctag aaattcgttc aagccgacgc cgcttcgcgg cgcggcttaa
     1141 ctcaagcgtt agatgcacta agcacataat tgctcacagc caaactatca ggtcaagtct
     1201 gcttttatta tttttaagcg tgcataataa gccctacaca aattgggaga tatatcatgc
     1261 tgtcagacca agtttactca tatatacttt agattgattt aaaacttcat ttttaattta
     1321 aaaggatcta ggtgaagatc ctttttgata atctcatgac caaaatccct taacgtgagt
     1381 tttcgttcca ctgagcgtca gaccccgtag aaaagatcaa aggatcttct tgagatcctt
     1441 tttttctgcg cgtaatctgc tgcttgcaaa caaaaaaacc accgctacca gcggtggttt
     1501 gtttgccgga tcaagagcta ccaactcttt ttccgaaggt aactggcttc agcagagcgc
     1561 agataccaaa tactgttctt ctagtgtagc cgtagttagg ccaccacttc aagaactctg
     1621 tagcaccgcc tacatacctc gctctgctaa tcctgttacc agtggctgct gccagtggcg
     1681 ataagtcgtg tcttaccggg ttggactcaa gacgatagtt accggataag gcgcagcggt
     1741 cgggctgaac ggggggttcg tgcacacagc ccagcttgga gcgaacgacc tacaccgaac
     1801 tgagatacct acagcgtgag ctatgagaaa gcgccacgct tcccgaaggg agaaaggcgg
     1861 acaggtatcc ggtaagcggc agggtcggaa caggagagcg cacgagggag cttccagggg
     1921 gaaacgcctg gtatctttat agtcctgtcg ggtttcgcca cctctgactt gagcgtcgat
     1981 ttttgtgatg ctcgtcaggg gggcggagcc tatggaaaaa cgccagcaac gcggcctttt
     2041 tacggttcct gcactctgtg ctcgctcttc tttctggtct tcaggtttcc cgactggaaa
     2101 gcgggcagtg agcgcaacgc aattaatgtg agttagctca ctcattaggc accccaggct
     2161 ttacacttta tgcttccggc tcgtatgttg tgtggaattg tgagcggata acaatttcac
     2221 acatactaga gaaagaggag aaatactaga tggtgagcaa gggcgaggag gataacatgg
     2281 ccatcatcaa ggagttcatg cgcttcaagg tgcacatgga gggctccgtg aacggccacg
     2341 agttcgagat cgagggcgag ggcgagggcc gcccctacga gggcacccag accgccaagc
     2401 tgaaggtgac caagggtggc cccctgccct tcgcctggga catcctgtcc cctcagttca
     2461 tgtacggctc caaggcctac gtgaagcacc ccgccgacat ccccgactac ttgaagctgt
     2521 ccttccccga gggcttcaag tgggagcgcg tgatgaactt cgaggacggc ggcgtggtga
     2581 ccgtgaccca ggactcctcc ttgcaggacg gcgagttcat ctacaaggtg aagctgcgcg
     2641 gcaccaactt cccctccgac ggccccgtaa tgcagaagaa aaccatgggc tgggaggcct
     2701 cctccgagcg gatgtacccc gaggacggcg ccctgaaggg cgagatcaag cagaggctga
     2761 agctgaagga cggcggccac tacgacgctg aggtcaagac cacctacaag gccaagaagc
     2821 ccgtgcagct gcccggcgcc tacaacgtca acatcaagtt ggacatcacc tcccacaacg
     2881 aggactacac catcgtggaa cagtacgaac gcgccgaggg ccgccactcc accggcggca
     2941 tggacgagct gtacaagtaa tactagagcc aggcatcaaa taaaacgaaa ggctcagtcg
     3001 aaagactggg cctttcgttt tatctgttgt ttgtcggtga acgctctcta ctagagtcac
     3061 actggctcac cttcgggtgg gcctttctgc gtttataggg cttagcctta ttggtttctt
     3121 aggcgctgcc tcgcgtggat ccggcttact aaaagccaga taacagtatg cgtatttgcg
     3181 cgctgatttt tgcggtataa gaatatatac tgatatgtat acccgaagta tgtcaaaaag
     3241 aggtgtgcta tgaagcagcg tattacagtg acagttgaca gcgacagcta tcagttgctc
     3301 aaggcatata tgatgtcaat atctccggtc tggtaagcac aaccatgcag aatgaagccc
     3361 gtcgtctgcg tgccgaacgc tggaaagcgg aaaatcagga agggatggct gaggtcgccc
     3421 ggtttattga aatgaacggc tcttttgctg acgagaacag ggactggtga aatgcagttt
     3481 aaggtttaca cctataaaag agagagccgt tatcgtctgt ttgtggatgt acagagtgat
     3541 attattgaca cgcccgggcg acggatggtg atccccctgg ccagtgcacg tctgctgtca
     3601 gataaagtct cccgtgaact ttacccggtg gtgcatatcg gggatgaaag ctggcgcatg
     3661 atgaccaccg atatggccag tgtgcctgtc tccgttatcg gggaagaagt ggctgatctc
     3721 agccaccgcg aaaatgacat caaaaacgcc attaacctga tgttctgggg aatataatta
     3781 agccagcccc gacacccgcc aacacccgct gacgcgccct gacgggcttg tctgctcccg
     3841 gcatccgctt acagacaagc tgtgacccac tcaagtg
//
