# Supplementary material for: In- & Out-Cloning: Plasmid toolboxes for scarless transcription unit and modular Golden Gate acceptor plasmid assembly
Source: bioRxiv preprint, doi:10.1101/2024.06.22.600171, version 1 (2024-06-22)
Supplement: Supporting Data S2 [file 600171_file04.zip › pSL_In-Cloning_L0_acceptor_plasmids/pSL100.gbk]

LOCUS       pSL100        3877 bp DNA     circular SYN 11-MAR-2024
DEFINITION  .
ACCESSION   .
VERSION     .
KEYWORDS    .
SOURCE      synthetic DNA construct
  ORGANISM  synthetic DNA construct
REFERENCE   1  (bases 1 to 3877)
  AUTHORS   biochemistry-MPI-Marburg
  TITLE     Direct Submission
  JOURNAL   Exported Mar 11, 2024 from SnapGene 6.2.0
            https://www.snapgene.com
FEATURES             Location/Qualifiers
     source          1..3877
                     /mol_type="other DNA"
                     /note="color: #ffffff"
                     /organism="synthetic DNA construct"
     CDS             298..1089
                     /codon_start=1
                     /gene="aadA"
                     /product="aminoglycoside adenylyltransferase (Murphy,1985)"
                     /label=SmR (SpecR/StrepR)
                     /note="confers resistance to spectinomycin andstreptomycin"
                     /note="color: #ccffcc"
                     /translation="MGEAVIAEVSTQLSEVVGVIERHLEPTLLAVHLYGSAVDGGLKPH
                     SDIDLLVTVTVRLDETTRRALINDLLETSASPGESEILRAVEVTIVVHDDIIPWRYPAK
                     RELQFGEWQRNDILAGIFEPATIDIDLAILLTKAREHSVALVGPAAEELFDPVPEQDLF
                     EALNETLTLWNSPPDWAGDERNVVLTLSRIWYSAVTGKIAPKDVAADWAMERLPAQYQP
                     VILEARQAYLGQEEDRLASRADQLEEFVHYVKGEITKVVGK"
     rep_origin      1430..2018
                     /label=ori
                     /label=ori - pMB1
                     /note="high-copy-number ColE1/pMB1/pBR322/pUC origin of 
                     replication"
                     /note="color: #ffff00"
     misc_feature    2103..2223
                     /label=Plac
                     /note="color: #ffffff"
     misc_feature    2232..2243
                     /label=RBS
                     /note="color: #ffffff"
     CDS             2250..2960
                     /codon_start=1
                     /product="monomeric derivative of DsRed fluorescent
                     protein"
                     /label=mCherry
                     /note="mammalian codon-optimized"
                     /note="color: #993366"
                     /translation="MVSKGEEDNMAIIKEFMRFKVHMEGSVNGHEFEIEGEGEGRPYEG
                     TQTAKLKVTKGGPLPFAWDILSPQFMYGSKAYVKHPADIPDYLKLSFPEGFKWERVMNF
                     EDGGVVTVTQDSSLQDGEFIYKVKLRGTNFPSDGPVMQKKTMGWEASSERMYPEDGALK
                     GEIKQRLKLKDGGHYDAEVKTTYKAKKPVQLPGAYNVNIKLDITSHNEDYTIVEQYERA
                     EGRHSTGGMDELYK"
     terminator      2980..3023
                     /gene="Escherichia coli rrnB"
                     /label=rrnB T1 terminator
                     /note="transcription terminator T1 from the E. coli rrnB
                     gene"
                     /note="color: #ffffff"
     terminator      3064..3091
                     /label=T7Te terminator
                     /note="phage T7 early transcription terminator"
                     /note="color: #ffffff"
     misc_feature    3472..3777
                     /label=ccdB
                     /note="color: #993366; direction: RIGHT"
ORIGIN
        1 gaagaccagg gtgaagagca ggcacgaacc cagtggacat aagcctgttc ggttcgtaag
       61 ctgtaatgca agtagcgtat gcgctcacgc aactggtcca gaaccttgac cgaacgcagc
      121 ggtggtaacg gcgcagtggc ggttttcatg gcttgttatg actgtttttt tggggtacag
      181 tctatgcctc gggcatccaa gcagcaagcg cgttacgccg tgggtcgatg tttgatgtta
      241 tggagcagca acgatgttac gcagcagggc agtcgcccta aaacaaagtt aaacatcatg
      301 ggggaagcgg tgatcgccga agtatcgact caactatcag aggtagttgg cgtcatcgag
      361 cgccatctcg aaccgacgtt gctggccgta catttgtacg gctccgcagt ggatggcggc
      421 ctgaagccac acagcgatat tgatttgctg gttacggtga ccgtaaggct tgatgaaaca
      481 acgcggcgag ctttgatcaa cgaccttttg gaaacttcgg cttcccctgg agagagcgag
      541 attctccgcg ctgtagaagt caccattgtt gtgcacgacg acatcattcc gtggcgttat
      601 ccagctaagc gcgaactgca atttggagaa tggcagcgca atgacattct tgcaggtatc
      661 ttcgagccag ccacgatcga cattgatctg gctatcttgc tgacaaaagc aagagaacat
      721 agcgttgcct tggtaggtcc agcggcggag gaactctttg atccggttcc tgaacaggat
      781 ctatttgagg cgctaaatga aaccttaacg ctatggaact cgccgcccga ctgggctggc
      841 gatgagcgaa atgtagtgct tacgttgtcc cgcatttggt acagcgcagt aaccggcaaa
      901 atcgcgccga aggatgtcgc tgccgactgg gcaatggagc gcctgccggc ccagtatcag
      961 cccgtcatac ttgaagctag acaggcttat cttggacaag aagaagatcg cttggcctcg
     1021 cgcgcagatc agttggaaga atttgtccat tacgtgaaag gcgagatcac caaggtagtc
     1081 ggcaaataat gtctagctag aaattcgttc aagccgacgc cgcttcgcgg cgcggcttaa
     1141 ctcaagcgtt agatgcacta agcacataat tgctcacagc caaactatca ggtcaagtct
     1201 gcttttatta tttttaagcg tgcataataa gccctacaca aattgggaga tatatcatgc
     1261 tgtcagacca agtttactca tatatacttt agattgattt aaaacttcat ttttaattta
     1321 aaaggatcta ggtgaagatc ctttttgata atctcatgac caaaatccct taacgtgagt
     1381 tttcgttcca ctgagcgtca gaccccgtag aaaagatcaa aggatcttct tgagatcctt
     1441 tttttctgcg cgtaatctgc tgcttgcaaa caaaaaaacc accgctacca gcggtggttt
     1501 gtttgccgga tcaagagcta ccaactcttt ttccgaaggt aactggcttc agcagagcgc
     1561 agataccaaa tactgttctt ctagtgtagc cgtagttagg ccaccacttc aagaactctg
     1621 tagcaccgcc tacatacctc gctctgctaa tcctgttacc agtggctgct gccagtggcg
     1681 ataagtcgtg tcttaccggg ttggactcaa gacgatagtt accggataag gcgcagcggt
     1741 cgggctgaac ggggggttcg tgcacacagc ccagcttgga gcgaacgacc tacaccgaac
     1801 tgagatacct acagcgtgag ctatgagaaa gcgccacgct tcccgaaggg agaaaggcgg
     1861 acaggtatcc ggtaagcggc agggtcggaa caggagagcg cacgagggag cttccagggg
     1921 gaaacgcctg gtatctttat agtcctgtcg ggtttcgcca cctctgactt gagcgtcgat
     1981 ttttgtgatg ctcgtcaggg gggcggagcc tatggaaaaa cgccagcaac gcggcctttt
     2041 tacggttcct gcactctgtg ctcgctcttc tatgtggtct tcaggtttcc cgactggaaa
     2101 gcgggcagtg agcgcaacgc aattaatgtg agttagctca ctcattaggc accccaggct
     2161 ttacacttta tgcttccggc tcgtatgttg tgtggaattg tgagcggata acaatttcac
     2221 acatactaga gaaagaggag aaatactaga tggtgagcaa gggcgaggag gataacatgg
     2281 ccatcatcaa ggagttcatg cgcttcaagg tgcacatgga gggctccgtg aacggccacg
     2341 agttcgagat cgagggcgag ggcgagggcc gcccctacga gggcacccag accgccaagc
     2401 tgaaggtgac caagggtggc cccctgccct tcgcctggga catcctgtcc cctcagttca
     2461 tgtacggctc caaggcctac gtgaagcacc ccgccgacat ccccgactac ttgaagctgt
     2521 ccttccccga gggcttcaag tgggagcgcg tgatgaactt cgaggacggc ggcgtggtga
     2581 ccgtgaccca ggactcctcc ttgcaggacg gcgagttcat ctacaaggtg aagctgcgcg
     2641 gcaccaactt cccctccgac ggccccgtaa tgcagaagaa aaccatgggc tgggaggcct
     2701 cctccgagcg gatgtacccc gaggacggcg ccctgaaggg cgagatcaag cagaggctga
     2761 agctgaagga cggcggccac tacgacgctg aggtcaagac cacctacaag gccaagaagc
     2821 ccgtgcagct gcccggcgcc tacaacgtca acatcaagtt ggacatcacc tcccacaacg
     2881 aggactacac catcgtggaa cagtacgaac gcgccgaggg ccgccactcc accggcggca
     2941 tggacgagct gtacaagtaa tactagagcc aggcatcaaa taaaacgaaa ggctcagtcg
     3001 aaagactggg cctttcgttt tatctgttgt ttgtcggtga acgctctcta ctagagtcac
     3061 actggctcac cttcgggtgg gcctttctgc gtttataggg cttagcctta ttggtttctt
     3121 aggcgctgcc tcgcgtggat ccggcttact aaaagccaga taacagtatg cgtatttgcg
     3181 cgctgatttt tgcggtataa gaatatatac tgatatgtat acccgaagta tgtcaaaaag
     3241 aggtgtgcta tgaagcagcg tattacagtg acagttgaca gcgacagcta tcagttgctc
     3301 aaggcatata tgatgtcaat atctccggtc tggtaagcac aaccatgcag aatgaagccc
     3361 gtcgtctgcg tgccgaacgc tggaaagcgg aaaatcagga agggatggct gaggtcgccc
     3421 ggtttattga aatgaacggc tcttttgctg acgagaacag ggactggtga aatgcagttt
     3481 aaggtttaca cctataaaag agagagccgt tatcgtctgt ttgtggatgt acagagtgat
     3541 attattgaca cgcccgggcg acggatggtg atccccctgg ccagtgcacg tctgctgtca
     3601 gataaagtct cccgtgaact ttacccggtg gtgcatatcg gggatgaaag ctggcgcatg
     3661 atgaccaccg atatggccag tgtgcctgtc tccgttatcg gggaagaagt ggctgatctc
     3721 agccaccgcg aaaatgacat caaaaacgcc attaacctga tgttctgggg aatataatta
     3781 agccagcccc gacacccgcc aacacccgct gacgcgccct gacgggcttg tctgctcccg
     3841 gcatccgctt acagacaagc tgtgacccac tcaagtg
//
