# Supplementary material for: In- & Out-Cloning: Plasmid toolboxes for scarless transcription unit and modular Golden Gate acceptor plasmid assembly
Source: bioRxiv preprint, doi:10.1101/2024.06.22.600171, version 1 (2024-06-22)
Supplement: Supporting Data S2 [file 600171_file04.zip › pSL_In-Cloning_L0_acceptor_plasmids/pSL101.gbk]

LOCUS       pSL101        3877 bp DNA     circular SYN 11-MAR-2024
DEFINITION  .
ACCESSION   .
VERSION     .
KEYWORDS    .
SOURCE      synthetic DNA construct
  ORGANISM  synthetic DNA construct
REFERENCE   1  (bases 1 to 3877)
  AUTHORS   biochemistry-MPI-Marburg
  TITLE     Direct Submission
  JOURNAL   Exported Mar 11, 2024 from SnapGene 6.2.0
            https://www.snapgene.com
FEATURES             Location/Qualifiers
     source          1..3877
                     /mol_type="other DNA"
                     /note="color: #ffffff"
                     /organism="synthetic DNA construct"
     CDS             298..1089
                     /codon_start=1
                     /gene="aadA"
                     /product="aminoglycoside adenylyltransferase (Murphy,1985)"
                     /label=SmR (SpecR/StrepR)
                     /note="confers resistance to spectinomycin andstreptomycin"
                     /note="color: #ccffcc"
                     /translation="MGEAVIAEVSTQLSEVVGVIERHLEPTLLAVHLYGSAVDGGLKPH
                     SDIDLLVTVTVRLDETTRRALINDLLETSASPGESEILRAVEVTIVVHDDIIPWRYPAK
                     RELQFGEWQRNDILAGIFEPATIDIDLAILLTKAREHSVALVGPAAEELFDPVPEQDLF
                     EALNETLTLWNSPPDWAGDERNVVLTLSRIWYSAVTGKIAPKDVAADWAMERLPAQYQP
                     VILEARQAYLGQEEDRLASRADQLEEFVHYVKGEITKVVGK"
     rep_origin      1430..2018
                     /label=ori
                     /label=ori - pMB1
                     /note="high-copy-number ColE1/pMB1/pBR322/pUC origin of 
                     replication"
                     /note="color: #ffff00"
     misc_feature    2103..2223
                     /label=Plac
                     /note="color: #ffffff"
     misc_feature    2232..2243
                     /label=RBS
                     /note="color: #ffffff"
     CDS             2250..2960
                     /codon_start=1
                     /product="monomeric derivative of DsRed fluorescent
                     protein"
                     /label=mCherry
                     /note="mammalian codon-optimized"
                     /note="color: #993366"
                     /translation="MVSKGEEDNMAIIKEFMRFKVHMEGSVNGHEFEIEGEGEGRPYEG
                     TQTAKLKVTKGGPLPFAWDILSPQFMYGSKAYVKHPADIPDYLKLSFPEGFKWERVMNF
                     EDGGVVTVTQDSSLQDGEFIYKVKLRGTNFPSDGPVMQKKTMGWEASSERMYPEDGALK
                     GEIKQRLKLKDGGHYDAEVKTTYKAKKPVQLPGAYNVNIKLDITSHNEDYTIVEQYERA
                     EGRHSTGGMDELYK"
     terminator      2980..3023
                     /gene="Escherichia coli rrnB"
                     /label=rrnB T1 terminator
                     /note="transcription terminator T1 from the E. coli rrnB
                     gene"
                     /note="color: #ffffff"
     terminator      3064..3091
                     /label=T7Te terminator
                     /note="phage T7 early transcription terminator"
                     /note="color: #ffffff"
     misc_feature    3472..3777
                     /label=ccdB
                     /note="color: #993366; direction: RIGHT"
ORIGIN
        1 gaagaccagg atgaagagca ggcacgaacc cagtggacat aagcctgttc ggttcgtaag
       61 ctgtaatgca agtagcgtat gcgctcacgc aactggtcca gaaccttgac cgaacgcagc
      121 ggtggtaacg gcgcagtggc ggttttcatg gcttgttatg actgtttttt tggggtacag
      181 tctatgcctc gggcatccaa gcagcaagcg cgttacgccg tgggtcgatg tttgatgtta
      241 tggagcagca acgatgttac gcagcagggc agtcgcccta aaacaaagtt aaacatcatg
      301 ggggaagcgg tgatcgccga agtatcgact caactatcag aggtagttgg cgtcatcgag
      361 cgccatctcg aaccgacgtt gctggccgta catttgtacg gctccgcagt ggatggcggc
      421 ctgaagccac acagcgatat tgatttgctg gttacggtga ccgtaaggct tgatgaaaca
      481 acgcggcgag ctttgatcaa cgaccttttg gaaacttcgg cttcccctgg agagagcgag
      541 attctccgcg ctgtagaagt caccattgtt gtgcacgacg acatcattcc gtggcgttat
      601 ccagctaagc gcgaactgca atttggagaa tggcagcgca atgacattct tgcaggtatc
      661 ttcgagccag ccacgatcga cattgatctg gctatcttgc tgacaaaagc aagagaacat
      721 agcgttgcct tggtaggtcc agcggcggag gaactctttg atccggttcc tgaacaggat
      781 ctatttgagg cgctaaatga aaccttaacg ctatggaact cgccgcccga ctgggctggc
      841 gatgagcgaa atgtagtgct tacgttgtcc cgcatttggt acagcgcagt aaccggcaaa
      901 atcgcgccga aggatgtcgc tgccgactgg gcaatggagc gcctgccggc ccagtatcag
      961 cccgtcatac ttgaagctag acaggcttat cttggacaag aagaagatcg cttggcctcg
     1021 cgcgcagatc agttggaaga atttgtccat tacgtgaaag gcgagatcac caaggtagtc
     1081 ggcaaataat gtctagctag aaattcgttc aagccgacgc cgcttcgcgg cgcggcttaa
     1141 ctcaagcgtt agatgcacta agcacataat tgctcacagc caaactatca ggtcaagtct
     1201 gcttttatta tttttaagcg tgcataataa gccctacaca aattgggaga tatatcatgc
     1261 tgtcagacca agtttactca tatatacttt agattgattt aaaacttcat ttttaattta
     1321 aaaggatcta ggtgaagatc ctttttgata atctcatgac caaaatccct taacgtgagt
     1381 tttcgttcca ctgagcgtca gaccccgtag aaaagatcaa aggatcttct tgagatcctt
     1441 tttttctgcg cgtaatctgc tgcttgcaaa caaaaaaacc accgctacca gcggtggttt
     1501 gtttgccgga tcaagagcta ccaactcttt ttccgaaggt aactggcttc agcagagcgc
     1561 agataccaaa tactgttctt ctagtgtagc cgtagttagg ccaccacttc aagaactctg
     1621 tagcaccgcc tacatacctc gctctgctaa tcctgttacc agtggctgct gccagtggcg
     1681 ataagtcgtg tcttaccggg ttggactcaa gacgatagtt accggataag gcgcagcggt
     1741 cgggctgaac ggggggttcg tgcacacagc ccagcttgga gcgaacgacc tacaccgaac
     1801 tgagatacct acagcgtgag ctatgagaaa gcgccacgct tcccgaaggg agaaaggcgg
     1861 acaggtatcc ggtaagcggc agggtcggaa caggagagcg cacgagggag cttccagggg
     1921 gaaacgcctg gtatctttat agtcctgtcg ggtttcgcca cctctgactt gagcgtcgat
     1981 ttttgtgatg ctcgtcaggg gggcggagcc tatggaaaaa cgccagcaac gcggcctttt
     2041 tacggttcct gcactctgtg ctcgctcttc tatgtggtct tcaggtttcc cgactggaaa
     2101 gcgggcagtg agcgcaacgc aattaatgtg agttagctca ctcattaggc accccaggct
     2161 ttacacttta tgcttccggc tcgtatgttg tgtggaattg tgagcggata acaatttcac
     2221 acatactaga gaaagaggag aaatactaga tggtgagcaa gggcgaggag gataacatgg
     2281 ccatcatcaa ggagttcatg cgcttcaagg tgcacatgga gggctccgtg aacggccacg
     2341 agttcgagat cgagggcgag ggcgagggcc gcccctacga gggcacccag accgccaagc
     2401 tgaaggtgac caagggtggc cccctgccct tcgcctggga catcctgtcc cctcagttca
     2461 tgtacggctc caaggcctac gtgaagcacc ccgccgacat ccccgactac ttgaagctgt
     2521 ccttccccga gggcttcaag tgggagcgcg tgatgaactt cgaggacggc ggcgtggtga
     2581 ccgtgaccca ggactcctcc ttgcaggacg gcgagttcat ctacaaggtg aagctgcgcg
     2641 gcaccaactt cccctccgac ggccccgtaa tgcagaagaa aaccatgggc tgggaggcct
     2701 cctccgagcg gatgtacccc gaggacggcg ccctgaaggg cgagatcaag cagaggctga
     2761 agctgaagga cggcggccac tacgacgctg aggtcaagac cacctacaag gccaagaagc
     2821 ccgtgcagct gcccggcgcc tacaacgtca acatcaagtt ggacatcacc tcccacaacg
     2881 aggactacac catcgtggaa cagtacgaac gcgccgaggg ccgccactcc accggcggca
     2941 tggacgagct gtacaagtaa tactagagcc aggcatcaaa taaaacgaaa ggctcagtcg
     3001 aaagactggg cctttcgttt tatctgttgt ttgtcggtga acgctctcta ctagagtcac
     3061 actggctcac cttcgggtgg gcctttctgc gtttataggg cttagcctta ttggtttctt
     3121 aggcgctgcc tcgcgtggat ccggcttact aaaagccaga taacagtatg cgtatttgcg
     3181 cgctgatttt tgcggtataa gaatatatac tgatatgtat acccgaagta tgtcaaaaag
     3241 aggtgtgcta tgaagcagcg tattacagtg acagttgaca gcgacagcta tcagttgctc
     3301 aaggcatata tgatgtcaat atctccggtc tggtaagcac aaccatgcag aatgaagccc
     3361 gtcgtctgcg tgccgaacgc tggaaagcgg aaaatcagga agggatggct gaggtcgccc
     3421 ggtttattga aatgaacggc tcttttgctg acgagaacag ggactggtga aatgcagttt
     3481 aaggtttaca cctataaaag agagagccgt tatcgtctgt ttgtggatgt acagagtgat
     3541 attattgaca cgcccgggcg acggatggtg atccccctgg ccagtgcacg tctgctgtca
     3601 gataaagtct cccgtgaact ttacccggtg gtgcatatcg gggatgaaag ctggcgcatg
     3661 atgaccaccg atatggccag tgtgcctgtc tccgttatcg gggaagaagt ggctgatctc
     3721 agccaccgcg aaaatgacat caaaaacgcc attaacctga tgttctgggg aatataatta
     3781 agccagcccc gacacccgcc aacacccgct gacgcgccct gacgggcttg tctgctcccg
     3841 gcatccgctt acagacaagc tgtgacccac tcaagtg
//
