# Supplementary material for: In- & Out-Cloning: Plasmid toolboxes for scarless transcription unit and modular Golden Gate acceptor plasmid assembly
Source: bioRxiv preprint, doi:10.1101/2024.06.22.600171, version 1 (2024-06-22)
Supplement: Supporting Data S2 [file 600171_file04.zip › pSL_In-Cloning_L0_acceptor_plasmids/pSL102.gbk]

LOCUS       pSL102        3877 bp DNA     circular SYN 11-MAR-2024
DEFINITION  .
ACCESSION   .
VERSION     .
KEYWORDS    .
SOURCE      synthetic DNA construct
  ORGANISM  synthetic DNA construct
REFERENCE   1  (bases 1 to 3877)
  AUTHORS   biochemistry-MPI-Marburg
  TITLE     Direct Submission
  JOURNAL   Exported Mar 11, 2024 from SnapGene 6.2.0
            https://www.snapgene.com
FEATURES             Location/Qualifiers
     source          1..3877
                     /mol_type="other DNA"
                     /note="color: #ffffff"
                     /organism="synthetic DNA construct"
     CDS             298..1089
                     /codon_start=1
                     /gene="aadA"
                     /product="aminoglycoside adenylyltransferase (Murphy,1985)"
                     /label=SmR (SpecR/StrepR)
                     /note="confers resistance to spectinomycin andstreptomycin"
                     /note="color: #ccffcc"
                     /translation="MGEAVIAEVSTQLSEVVGVIERHLEPTLLAVHLYGSAVDGGLKPH
                     SDIDLLVTVTVRLDETTRRALINDLLETSASPGESEILRAVEVTIVVHDDIIPWRYPAK
                     RELQFGEWQRNDILAGIFEPATIDIDLAILLTKAREHSVALVGPAAEELFDPVPEQDLF
                     EALNETLTLWNSPPDWAGDERNVVLTLSRIWYSAVTGKIAPKDVAADWAMERLPAQYQP
                     VILEARQAYLGQEEDRLASRADQLEEFVHYVKGEITKVVGK"
     rep_origin      1430..2018
                     /label=ori
                     /label=ori - pMB1
                     /note="high-copy-number ColE1/pMB1/pBR322/pUC origin of 
                     replication"
                     /note="color: #ffff00"
     misc_feature    2103..2223
                     /label=Plac
                     /note="color: #ffffff"
     misc_feature    2232..2243
                     /label=RBS
                     /note="color: #ffffff"
     CDS             2250..2960
                     /codon_start=1
                     /product="monomeric derivative of DsRed fluorescent
                     protein"
                     /label=mCherry
                     /note="mammalian codon-optimized"
                     /note="color: #993366"
                     /translation="MVSKGEEDNMAIIKEFMRFKVHMEGSVNGHEFEIEGEGEGRPYEG
                     TQTAKLKVTKGGPLPFAWDILSPQFMYGSKAYVKHPADIPDYLKLSFPEGFKWERVMNF
                     EDGGVVTVTQDSSLQDGEFIYKVKLRGTNFPSDGPVMQKKTMGWEASSERMYPEDGALK
                     GEIKQRLKLKDGGHYDAEVKTTYKAKKPVQLPGAYNVNIKLDITSHNEDYTIVEQYERA
                     EGRHSTGGMDELYK"
     terminator      2977..3022
                     /label=rrnB T1 terminator
                     /note="transcription terminator T1 from the E. coli rrnB
                     gene"
                     /note="color: #ffffff"
     terminator      3064..3091
                     /label=T7Te terminator
                     /note="phage T7 early transcription terminator"
                     /note="color: #ffffff"
     misc_feature    3472..3777
                     /label=ccdB
                     /note="color: #993366; direction: RIGHT"
ORIGIN
        1 gaagaccatg atgaagagca ggcacgaacc cagtggacat aagcctgttc ggttcgtaag
       61 ctgtaatgca agtagcgtat gcgctcacgc aactggtcca gaaccttgac cgaacgcagc
      121 ggtggtaacg gcgcagtggc ggttttcatg gcttgttatg actgtttttt tggggtacag
      181 tctatgcctc gggcatccaa gcagcaagcg cgttacgccg tgggtcgatg tttgatgtta
      241 tggagcagca acgatgttac gcagcagggc agtcgcccta aaacaaagtt aaacatcatg
      301 ggggaagcgg tgatcgccga agtatcgact caactatcag aggtagttgg cgtcatcgag
      361 cgccatctcg aaccgacgtt gctggccgta catttgtacg gctccgcagt ggatggcggc
      421 ctgaagccac acagcgatat tgatttgctg gttacggtga ccgtaaggct tgatgaaaca
      481 acgcggcgag ctttgatcaa cgaccttttg gaaacttcgg cttcccctgg agagagcgag
      541 attctccgcg ctgtagaagt caccattgtt gtgcacgacg acatcattcc gtggcgttat
      601 ccagctaagc gcgaactgca atttggagaa tggcagcgca atgacattct tgcaggtatc
      661 ttcgagccag ccacgatcga cattgatctg gctatcttgc tgacaaaagc aagagaacat
      721 agcgttgcct tggtaggtcc agcggcggag gaactctttg atccggttcc tgaacaggat
      781 ctatttgagg cgctaaatga aaccttaacg ctatggaact cgccgcccga ctgggctggc
      841 gatgagcgaa atgtagtgct tacgttgtcc cgcatttggt acagcgcagt aaccggcaaa
      901 atcgcgccga aggatgtcgc tgccgactgg gcaatggagc gcctgccggc ccagtatcag
      961 cccgtcatac ttgaagctag acaggcttat cttggacaag aagaagatcg cttggcctcg
     1021 cgcgcagatc agttggaaga atttgtccat tacgtgaaag gcgagatcac caaggtagtc
     1081 ggcaaataat gtctagctag aaattcgttc aagccgacgc cgcttcgcgg cgcggcttaa
     1141 ctcaagcgtt agatgcacta agcacataat tgctcacagc caaactatca ggtcaagtct
     1201 gcttttatta tttttaagcg tgcataataa gccctacaca aattgggaga tatatcatgc
     1261 tgtcagacca agtttactca tatatacttt agattgattt aaaacttcat ttttaattta
     1321 aaaggatcta ggtgaagatc ctttttgata atctcatgac caaaatccct taacgtgagt
     1381 tttcgttcca ctgagcgtca gaccccgtag aaaagatcaa aggatcttct tgagatcctt
     1441 tttttctgcg cgtaatctgc tgcttgcaaa caaaaaaacc accgctacca gcggtggttt
     1501 gtttgccgga tcaagagcta ccaactcttt ttccgaaggt aactggcttc agcagagcgc
     1561 agataccaaa tactgttctt ctagtgtagc cgtagttagg ccaccacttc aagaactctg
     1621 tagcaccgcc tacatacctc gctctgctaa tcctgttacc agtggctgct gccagtggcg
     1681 ataagtcgtg tcttaccggg ttggactcaa gacgatagtt accggataag gcgcagcggt
     1741 cgggctgaac ggggggttcg tgcacacagc ccagcttgga gcgaacgacc tacaccgaac
     1801 tgagatacct acagcgtgag ctatgagaaa gcgccacgct tcccgaaggg agaaaggcgg
     1861 acaggtatcc ggtaagcggc agggtcggaa caggagagcg cacgagggag cttccagggg
     1921 gaaacgcctg gtatctttat agtcctgtcg ggtttcgcca cctctgactt gagcgtcgat
     1981 ttttgtgatg ctcgtcaggg gggcggagcc tatggaaaaa cgccagcaac gcggcctttt
     2041 tacggttcct gcactctgtg ctcgctcttc tatgtggtct tcaggtttcc cgactggaaa
     2101 gcgggcagtg agcgcaacgc aattaatgtg agttagctca ctcattaggc accccaggct
     2161 ttacacttta tgcttccggc tcgtatgttg tgtggaattg tgagcggata acaatttcac
     2221 acatactaga gaaagaggag aaatactaga tggtgagcaa gggcgaggag gataacatgg
     2281 ccatcatcaa ggagttcatg cgcttcaagg tgcacatgga gggctccgtg aacggccacg
     2341 agttcgagat cgagggcgag ggcgagggcc gcccctacga gggcacccag accgccaagc
     2401 tgaaggtgac caagggtggc cccctgccct tcgcctggga catcctgtcc cctcagttca
     2461 tgtacggctc caaggcctac gtgaagcacc ccgccgacat ccccgactac ttgaagctgt
     2521 ccttccccga gggcttcaag tgggagcgcg tgatgaactt cgaggacggc ggcgtggtga
     2581 ccgtgaccca ggactcctcc ttgcaggacg gcgagttcat ctacaaggtg aagctgcgcg
     2641 gcaccaactt cccctccgac ggccccgtaa tgcagaagaa aaccatgggc tgggaggcct
     2701 cctccgagcg gatgtacccc gaggacggcg ccctgaaggg cgagatcaag cagaggctga
     2761 agctgaagga cggcggccac tacgacgctg aggtcaagac cacctacaag gccaagaagc
     2821 ccgtgcagct gcccggcgcc tacaacgtca acatcaagtt ggacatcacc tcccacaacg
     2881 aggactacac catcgtggaa cagtacgaac gcgccgaggg ccgccactcc accggcggca
     2941 tggacgagct gtacaagtaa tactagagcc aggcatcaaa taaaacgaaa ggctcagtcg
     3001 aaagactggg cctttcgttt tatctgttgt ttgtcggtga acgctctcta ctagagtcac
     3061 actggctcac cttcgggtgg gcctttctgc gtttataggg cttagcctta ttggtttctt
     3121 aggcgctgcc tcgcgtggat ccggcttact aaaagccaga taacagtatg cgtatttgcg
     3181 cgctgatttt tgcggtataa gaatatatac tgatatgtat acccgaagta tgtcaaaaag
     3241 aggtgtgcta tgaagcagcg tattacagtg acagttgaca gcgacagcta tcagttgctc
     3301 aaggcatata tgatgtcaat atctccggtc tggtaagcac aaccatgcag aatgaagccc
     3361 gtcgtctgcg tgccgaacgc tggaaagcgg aaaatcagga agggatggct gaggtcgccc
     3421 ggtttattga aatgaacggc tcttttgctg acgagaacag ggactggtga aatgcagttt
     3481 aaggtttaca cctataaaag agagagccgt tatcgtctgt ttgtggatgt acagagtgat
     3541 attattgaca cgcccgggcg acggatggtg atccccctgg ccagtgcacg tctgctgtca
     3601 gataaagtct cccgtgaact ttacccggtg gtgcatatcg gggatgaaag ctggcgcatg
     3661 atgaccaccg atatggccag tgtgcctgtc tccgttatcg gggaagaagt ggctgatctc
     3721 agccaccgcg aaaatgacat caaaaacgcc attaacctga tgttctgggg aatataatta
     3781 agccagcccc gacacccgcc aacacccgct gacgcgccct gacgggcttg tctgctcccg
     3841 gcatccgctt acagacaagc tgtgacccac tcaagtg
//
