# Supplementary material for: In- & Out-Cloning: Plasmid toolboxes for scarless transcription unit and modular Golden Gate acceptor plasmid assembly
Source: bioRxiv preprint, doi:10.1101/2024.06.22.600171, version 1 (2024-06-22)
Supplement: Supporting Data S2 [file 600171_file04.zip › pSL_In-Cloning_L0_acceptor_plasmids/pSL103.gbk]

LOCUS       pSL103        3877 bp DNA     circular SYN 11-MAR-2024
DEFINITION  .
ACCESSION   .
VERSION     .
KEYWORDS    .
SOURCE      synthetic DNA construct
  ORGANISM  synthetic DNA construct
REFERENCE   1  (bases 1 to 3877)
  AUTHORS   biochemistry-MPI-Marburg
  TITLE     Direct Submission
  JOURNAL   Exported Mar 11, 2024 from SnapGene 6.2.0
            https://www.snapgene.com
FEATURES             Location/Qualifiers
     source          1..3877
                     /mol_type="other DNA"
                     /note="color: #ffffff"
                     /organism="synthetic DNA construct"
     CDS             298..1089
                     /codon_start=1
                     /gene="aadA"
                     /product="aminoglycoside adenylyltransferase (Murphy,1985)"
                     /label=SmR (SpecR/StrepR)
                     /note="confers resistance to spectinomycin andstreptomycin"
                     /note="color: #ccffcc"
                     /translation="MGEAVIAEVSTQLSEVVGVIERHLEPTLLAVHLYGSAVDGGLKPH
                     SDIDLLVTVTVRLDETTRRALINDLLETSASPGESEILRAVEVTIVVHDDIIPWRYPAK
                     RELQFGEWQRNDILAGIFEPATIDIDLAILLTKAREHSVALVGPAAEELFDPVPEQDLF
                     EALNETLTLWNSPPDWAGDERNVVLTLSRIWYSAVTGKIAPKDVAADWAMERLPAQYQP
                     VILEARQAYLGQEEDRLASRADQLEEFVHYVKGEITKVVGK"
     rep_origin      1430..2018
                     /label=ori
                     /label=ori - pMB1
                     /note="high-copy-number ColE1/pMB1/pBR322/pUC origin of 
                     replication"
                     /note="color: #ffff00"
     misc_feature    2103..2223
                     /label=Plac
                     /note="color: #ffffff"
     misc_feature    2232..2243
                     /label=RBS
                     /note="color: #ffffff"
     CDS             2250..2960
                     /codon_start=1
                     /product="monomeric derivative of DsRed fluorescent
                     protein"
                     /label=mCherry
                     /note="mammalian codon-optimized"
                     /note="color: #993366"
                     /translation="MVSKGEEDNMAIIKEFMRFKVHMEGSVNGHEFEIEGEGEGRPYEG
                     TQTAKLKVTKGGPLPFAWDILSPQFMYGSKAYVKHPADIPDYLKLSFPEGFKWERVMNF
                     EDGGVVTVTQDSSLQDGEFIYKVKLRGTNFPSDGPVMQKKTMGWEASSERMYPEDGALK
                     GEIKQRLKLKDGGHYDAEVKTTYKAKKPVQLPGAYNVNIKLDITSHNEDYTIVEQYERA
                     EGRHSTGGMDELYK"
     terminator      2977..3022
                     /label=rrnB T1 terminator
                     /note="transcription terminator T1 from the E. coli rrnB
                     gene"
                     /note="color: #ffffff"
     terminator      3064..3091
                     /label=T7Te terminator
                     /note="phage T7 early transcription terminator"
                     /note="color: #ffffff"
     misc_feature    3472..3777
                     /label=ccdB
                     /note="color: #993366; direction: RIGHT"
ORIGIN
        1 gaagaccagg atgaagagca ggcacgaacc cagtggacat aagcctgttc ggttcgtaag
       61 ctgtaatgca agtagcgtat gcgctcacgc aactggtcca gaaccttgac cgaacgcagc
      121 ggtggtaacg gcgcagtggc ggttttcatg gcttgttatg actgtttttt tggggtacag
      181 tctatgcctc gggcatccaa gcagcaagcg cgttacgccg tgggtcgatg tttgatgtta
      241 tggagcagca acgatgttac gcagcagggc agtcgcccta aaacaaagtt aaacatcatg
      301 ggggaagcgg tgatcgccga agtatcgact caactatcag aggtagttgg cgtcatcgag
      361 cgccatctcg aaccgacgtt gctggccgta catttgtacg gctccgcagt ggatggcggc
      421 ctgaagccac acagcgatat tgatttgctg gttacggtga ccgtaaggct tgatgaaaca
      481 acgcggcgag ctttgatcaa cgaccttttg gaaacttcgg cttcccctgg agagagcgag
      541 attctccgcg ctgtagaagt caccattgtt gtgcacgacg acatcattcc gtggcgttat
      601 ccagctaagc gcgaactgca atttggagaa tggcagcgca atgacattct tgcaggtatc
      661 ttcgagccag ccacgatcga cattgatctg gctatcttgc tgacaaaagc aagagaacat
      721 agcgttgcct tggtaggtcc agcggcggag gaactctttg atccggttcc tgaacaggat
      781 ctatttgagg cgctaaatga aaccttaacg ctatggaact cgccgcccga ctgggctggc
      841 gatgagcgaa atgtagtgct tacgttgtcc cgcatttggt acagcgcagt aaccggcaaa
      901 atcgcgccga aggatgtcgc tgccgactgg gcaatggagc gcctgccggc ccagtatcag
      961 cccgtcatac ttgaagctag acaggcttat cttggacaag aagaagatcg cttggcctcg
     1021 cgcgcagatc agttggaaga atttgtccat tacgtgaaag gcgagatcac caaggtagtc
     1081 ggcaaataat gtctagctag aaattcgttc aagccgacgc cgcttcgcgg cgcggcttaa
     1141 ctcaagcgtt agatgcacta agcacataat tgctcacagc caaactatca ggtcaagtct
     1201 gcttttatta tttttaagcg tgcataataa gccctacaca aattgggaga tatatcatgc
     1261 tgtcagacca agtttactca tatatacttt agattgattt aaaacttcat ttttaattta
     1321 aaaggatcta ggtgaagatc ctttttgata atctcatgac caaaatccct taacgtgagt
     1381 tttcgttcca ctgagcgtca gaccccgtag aaaagatcaa aggatcttct tgagatcctt
     1441 tttttctgcg cgtaatctgc tgcttgcaaa caaaaaaacc accgctacca gcggtggttt
     1501 gtttgccgga tcaagagcta ccaactcttt ttccgaaggt aactggcttc agcagagcgc
     1561 agataccaaa tactgttctt ctagtgtagc cgtagttagg ccaccacttc aagaactctg
     1621 tagcaccgcc tacatacctc gctctgctaa tcctgttacc agtggctgct gccagtggcg
     1681 ataagtcgtg tcttaccggg ttggactcaa gacgatagtt accggataag gcgcagcggt
     1741 cgggctgaac ggggggttcg tgcacacagc ccagcttgga gcgaacgacc tacaccgaac
     1801 tgagatacct acagcgtgag ctatgagaaa gcgccacgct tcccgaaggg agaaaggcgg
     1861 acaggtatcc ggtaagcggc agggtcggaa caggagagcg cacgagggag cttccagggg
     1921 gaaacgcctg gtatctttat agtcctgtcg ggtttcgcca cctctgactt gagcgtcgat
     1981 ttttgtgatg ctcgtcaggg gggcggagcc tatggaaaaa cgccagcaac gcggcctttt
     2041 tacggttcct gcactctgtg ctcgctcttc tgggtggtct tcaggtttcc cgactggaaa
     2101 gcgggcagtg agcgcaacgc aattaatgtg agttagctca ctcattaggc accccaggct
     2161 ttacacttta tgcttccggc tcgtatgttg tgtggaattg tgagcggata acaatttcac
     2221 acatactaga gaaagaggag aaatactaga tggtgagcaa gggcgaggag gataacatgg
     2281 ccatcatcaa ggagttcatg cgcttcaagg tgcacatgga gggctccgtg aacggccacg
     2341 agttcgagat cgagggcgag ggcgagggcc gcccctacga gggcacccag accgccaagc
     2401 tgaaggtgac caagggtggc cccctgccct tcgcctggga catcctgtcc cctcagttca
     2461 tgtacggctc caaggcctac gtgaagcacc ccgccgacat ccccgactac ttgaagctgt
     2521 ccttccccga gggcttcaag tgggagcgcg tgatgaactt cgaggacggc ggcgtggtga
     2581 ccgtgaccca ggactcctcc ttgcaggacg gcgagttcat ctacaaggtg aagctgcgcg
     2641 gcaccaactt cccctccgac ggccccgtaa tgcagaagaa aaccatgggc tgggaggcct
     2701 cctccgagcg gatgtacccc gaggacggcg ccctgaaggg cgagatcaag cagaggctga
     2761 agctgaagga cggcggccac tacgacgctg aggtcaagac cacctacaag gccaagaagc
     2821 ccgtgcagct gcccggcgcc tacaacgtca acatcaagtt ggacatcacc tcccacaacg
     2881 aggactacac catcgtggaa cagtacgaac gcgccgaggg ccgccactcc accggcggca
     2941 tggacgagct gtacaagtaa tactagagcc aggcatcaaa taaaacgaaa ggctcagtcg
     3001 aaagactggg cctttcgttt tatctgttgt ttgtcggtga acgctctcta ctagagtcac
     3061 actggctcac cttcgggtgg gcctttctgc gtttataggg cttagcctta ttggtttctt
     3121 aggcgctgcc tcgcgtggat ccggcttact aaaagccaga taacagtatg cgtatttgcg
     3181 cgctgatttt tgcggtataa gaatatatac tgatatgtat acccgaagta tgtcaaaaag
     3241 aggtgtgcta tgaagcagcg tattacagtg acagttgaca gcgacagcta tcagttgctc
     3301 aaggcatata tgatgtcaat atctccggtc tggtaagcac aaccatgcag aatgaagccc
     3361 gtcgtctgcg tgccgaacgc tggaaagcgg aaaatcagga agggatggct gaggtcgccc
     3421 ggtttattga aatgaacggc tcttttgctg acgagaacag ggactggtga aatgcagttt
     3481 aaggtttaca cctataaaag agagagccgt tatcgtctgt ttgtggatgt acagagtgat
     3541 attattgaca cgcccgggcg acggatggtg atccccctgg ccagtgcacg tctgctgtca
     3601 gataaagtct cccgtgaact ttacccggtg gtgcatatcg gggatgaaag ctggcgcatg
     3661 atgaccaccg atatggccag tgtgcctgtc tccgttatcg gggaagaagt ggctgatctc
     3721 agccaccgcg aaaatgacat caaaaacgcc attaacctga tgttctgggg aatataatta
     3781 agccagcccc gacacccgcc aacacccgct gacgcgccct gacgggcttg tctgctcccg
     3841 gcatccgctt acagacaagc tgtgacccac tcaagtg
//
