# Supplementary material for: In- & Out-Cloning: Plasmid toolboxes for scarless transcription unit and modular Golden Gate acceptor plasmid assembly
Source: bioRxiv preprint, doi:10.1101/2024.06.22.600171, version 1 (2024-06-22)
Supplement: Supporting Data S2 [file 600171_file04.zip › pSL_In-Cloning_L0_acceptor_plasmids/pSL104.gbk]

LOCUS       pSL104        3877 bp DNA     circular SYN 11-MAR-2024
DEFINITION  .
ACCESSION   .
VERSION     .
KEYWORDS    .
SOURCE      synthetic DNA construct
  ORGANISM  synthetic DNA construct
REFERENCE   1  (bases 1 to 3877)
  AUTHORS   biochemistry-MPI-Marburg
  TITLE     Direct Submission
  JOURNAL   Exported Mar 11, 2024 from SnapGene 6.2.0
            https://www.snapgene.com
FEATURES             Location/Qualifiers
     source          1..3877
                     /mol_type="other DNA"
                     /note="color: #ffffff"
                     /organism="synthetic DNA construct"
     CDS             298..1089
                     /codon_start=1
                     /gene="aadA"
                     /product="aminoglycoside adenylyltransferase (Murphy,1985)"
                     /label=SmR (SpecR/StrepR)
                     /note="confers resistance to spectinomycin andstreptomycin"
                     /note="color: #ccffcc"
                     /translation="MGEAVIAEVSTQLSEVVGVIERHLEPTLLAVHLYGSAVDGGLKPH
                     SDIDLLVTVTVRLDETTRRALINDLLETSASPGESEILRAVEVTIVVHDDIIPWRYPAK
                     RELQFGEWQRNDILAGIFEPATIDIDLAILLTKAREHSVALVGPAAEELFDPVPEQDLF
                     EALNETLTLWNSPPDWAGDERNVVLTLSRIWYSAVTGKIAPKDVAADWAMERLPAQYQP
                     VILEARQAYLGQEEDRLASRADQLEEFVHYVKGEITKVVGK"
     rep_origin      1430..2018
                     /label=ori
                     /label=ori - pMB1
                     /note="high-copy-number ColE1/pMB1/pBR322/pUC origin of 
                     replication"
                     /note="color: #ffff00"
     misc_feature    2103..2223
                     /label=Plac
                     /note="color: #ffffff"
     misc_feature    2232..2243
                     /label=RBS
                     /note="color: #ffffff"
     CDS             2250..2960
                     /codon_start=1
                     /product="monomeric derivative of DsRed fluorescent
                     protein"
                     /label=mCherry
                     /note="mammalian codon-optimized"
                     /note="color: #993366"
                     /translation="MVSKGEEDNMAIIKEFMRFKVHMEGSVNGHEFEIEGEGEGRPYEG
                     TQTAKLKVTKGGPLPFAWDILSPQFMYGSKAYVKHPADIPDYLKLSFPEGFKWERVMNF
                     EDGGVVTVTQDSSLQDGEFIYKVKLRGTNFPSDGPVMQKKTMGWEASSERMYPEDGALK
                     GEIKQRLKLKDGGHYDAEVKTTYKAKKPVQLPGAYNVNIKLDITSHNEDYTIVEQYERA
                     EGRHSTGGMDELYK"
     terminator      2977..3022
                     /label=rrnB T1 terminator
                     /note="transcription terminator T1 from the E. coli rrnB
                     gene"
                     /note="color: #ffffff"
     terminator      3064..3091
                     /label=T7Te terminator
                     /note="phage T7 early transcription terminator"
                     /note="color: #ffffff"
     misc_feature    3472..3777
                     /label=ccdB
                     /note="color: #993366; direction: RIGHT"
ORIGIN
        1 gaagaccatg atgaagagca ggcacgaacc cagtggacat aagcctgttc ggttcgtaag
       61 ctgtaatgca agtagcgtat gcgctcacgc aactggtcca gaaccttgac cgaacgcagc
      121 ggtggtaacg gcgcagtggc ggttttcatg gcttgttatg actgtttttt tggggtacag
      181 tctatgcctc gggcatccaa gcagcaagcg cgttacgccg tgggtcgatg tttgatgtta
      241 tggagcagca acgatgttac gcagcagggc agtcgcccta aaacaaagtt aaacatcatg
      301 ggggaagcgg tgatcgccga agtatcgact caactatcag aggtagttgg cgtcatcgag
      361 cgccatctcg aaccgacgtt gctggccgta catttgtacg gctccgcagt ggatggcggc
      421 ctgaagccac acagcgatat tgatttgctg gttacggtga ccgtaaggct tgatgaaaca
      481 acgcggcgag ctttgatcaa cgaccttttg gaaacttcgg cttcccctgg agagagcgag
      541 attctccgcg ctgtagaagt caccattgtt gtgcacgacg acatcattcc gtggcgttat
      601 ccagctaagc gcgaactgca atttggagaa tggcagcgca atgacattct tgcaggtatc
      661 ttcgagccag ccacgatcga cattgatctg gctatcttgc tgacaaaagc aagagaacat
      721 agcgttgcct tggtaggtcc agcggcggag gaactctttg atccggttcc tgaacaggat
      781 ctatttgagg cgctaaatga aaccttaacg ctatggaact cgccgcccga ctgggctggc
      841 gatgagcgaa atgtagtgct tacgttgtcc cgcatttggt acagcgcagt aaccggcaaa
      901 atcgcgccga aggatgtcgc tgccgactgg gcaatggagc gcctgccggc ccagtatcag
      961 cccgtcatac ttgaagctag acaggcttat cttggacaag aagaagatcg cttggcctcg
     1021 cgcgcagatc agttggaaga atttgtccat tacgtgaaag gcgagatcac caaggtagtc
     1081 ggcaaataat gtctagctag aaattcgttc aagccgacgc cgcttcgcgg cgcggcttaa
     1141 ctcaagcgtt agatgcacta agcacataat tgctcacagc caaactatca ggtcaagtct
     1201 gcttttatta tttttaagcg tgcataataa gccctacaca aattgggaga tatatcatgc
     1261 tgtcagacca agtttactca tatatacttt agattgattt aaaacttcat ttttaattta
     1321 aaaggatcta ggtgaagatc ctttttgata atctcatgac caaaatccct taacgtgagt
     1381 tttcgttcca ctgagcgtca gaccccgtag aaaagatcaa aggatcttct tgagatcctt
     1441 tttttctgcg cgtaatctgc tgcttgcaaa caaaaaaacc accgctacca gcggtggttt
     1501 gtttgccgga tcaagagcta ccaactcttt ttccgaaggt aactggcttc agcagagcgc
     1561 agataccaaa tactgttctt ctagtgtagc cgtagttagg ccaccacttc aagaactctg
     1621 tagcaccgcc tacatacctc gctctgctaa tcctgttacc agtggctgct gccagtggcg
     1681 ataagtcgtg tcttaccggg ttggactcaa gacgatagtt accggataag gcgcagcggt
     1741 cgggctgaac ggggggttcg tgcacacagc ccagcttgga gcgaacgacc tacaccgaac
     1801 tgagatacct acagcgtgag ctatgagaaa gcgccacgct tcccgaaggg agaaaggcgg
     1861 acaggtatcc ggtaagcggc agggtcggaa caggagagcg cacgagggag cttccagggg
     1921 gaaacgcctg gtatctttat agtcctgtcg ggtttcgcca cctctgactt gagcgtcgat
     1981 ttttgtgatg ctcgtcaggg gggcggagcc tatggaaaaa cgccagcaac gcggcctttt
     2041 tacggttcct gcactctgtg ctcgctcttc tgggtggtct tcaggtttcc cgactggaaa
     2101 gcgggcagtg agcgcaacgc aattaatgtg agttagctca ctcattaggc accccaggct
     2161 ttacacttta tgcttccggc tcgtatgttg tgtggaattg tgagcggata acaatttcac
     2221 acatactaga gaaagaggag aaatactaga tggtgagcaa gggcgaggag gataacatgg
     2281 ccatcatcaa ggagttcatg cgcttcaagg tgcacatgga gggctccgtg aacggccacg
     2341 agttcgagat cgagggcgag ggcgagggcc gcccctacga gggcacccag accgccaagc
     2401 tgaaggtgac caagggtggc cccctgccct tcgcctggga catcctgtcc cctcagttca
     2461 tgtacggctc caaggcctac gtgaagcacc ccgccgacat ccccgactac ttgaagctgt
     2521 ccttccccga gggcttcaag tgggagcgcg tgatgaactt cgaggacggc ggcgtggtga
     2581 ccgtgaccca ggactcctcc ttgcaggacg gcgagttcat ctacaaggtg aagctgcgcg
     2641 gcaccaactt cccctccgac ggccccgtaa tgcagaagaa aaccatgggc tgggaggcct
     2701 cctccgagcg gatgtacccc gaggacggcg ccctgaaggg cgagatcaag cagaggctga
     2761 agctgaagga cggcggccac tacgacgctg aggtcaagac cacctacaag gccaagaagc
     2821 ccgtgcagct gcccggcgcc tacaacgtca acatcaagtt ggacatcacc tcccacaacg
     2881 aggactacac catcgtggaa cagtacgaac gcgccgaggg ccgccactcc accggcggca
     2941 tggacgagct gtacaagtaa tactagagcc aggcatcaaa taaaacgaaa ggctcagtcg
     3001 aaagactggg cctttcgttt tatctgttgt ttgtcggtga acgctctcta ctagagtcac
     3061 actggctcac cttcgggtgg gcctttctgc gtttataggg cttagcctta ttggtttctt
     3121 aggcgctgcc tcgcgtggat ccggcttact aaaagccaga taacagtatg cgtatttgcg
     3181 cgctgatttt tgcggtataa gaatatatac tgatatgtat acccgaagta tgtcaaaaag
     3241 aggtgtgcta tgaagcagcg tattacagtg acagttgaca gcgacagcta tcagttgctc
     3301 aaggcatata tgatgtcaat atctccggtc tggtaagcac aaccatgcag aatgaagccc
     3361 gtcgtctgcg tgccgaacgc tggaaagcgg aaaatcagga agggatggct gaggtcgccc
     3421 ggtttattga aatgaacggc tcttttgctg acgagaacag ggactggtga aatgcagttt
     3481 aaggtttaca cctataaaag agagagccgt tatcgtctgt ttgtggatgt acagagtgat
     3541 attattgaca cgcccgggcg acggatggtg atccccctgg ccagtgcacg tctgctgtca
     3601 gataaagtct cccgtgaact ttacccggtg gtgcatatcg gggatgaaag ctggcgcatg
     3661 atgaccaccg atatggccag tgtgcctgtc tccgttatcg gggaagaagt ggctgatctc
     3721 agccaccgcg aaaatgacat caaaaacgcc attaacctga tgttctgggg aatataatta
     3781 agccagcccc gacacccgcc aacacccgct gacgcgccct gacgggcttg tctgctcccg
     3841 gcatccgctt acagacaagc tgtgacccac tcaagtg
//
