# Supplementary material for: In- & Out-Cloning: Plasmid toolboxes for scarless transcription unit and modular Golden Gate acceptor plasmid assembly
Source: bioRxiv preprint, doi:10.1101/2024.06.22.600171, version 1 (2024-06-22)
Supplement: Supporting Data S2 [file 600171_file04.zip › pSL_In-Cloning_L0_acceptor_plasmids/pSL105.gbk]

LOCUS       pSL105        3877 bp DNA     circular SYN 11-MAR-2024
DEFINITION  .
ACCESSION   .
VERSION     .
KEYWORDS    .
SOURCE      synthetic DNA construct
  ORGANISM  synthetic DNA construct
REFERENCE   1  (bases 1 to 3877)
  AUTHORS   biochemistry-MPI-Marburg
  TITLE     Direct Submission
  JOURNAL   Exported Mar 11, 2024 from SnapGene 6.2.0
            https://www.snapgene.com
FEATURES             Location/Qualifiers
     source          1..3877
                     /mol_type="other DNA"
                     /note="color: #ffffff"
                     /organism="synthetic DNA construct"
     CDS             298..1089
                     /codon_start=1
                     /gene="aadA"
                     /product="aminoglycoside adenylyltransferase (Murphy,1985)"
                     /label=SmR (SpecR/StrepR)
                     /note="confers resistance to spectinomycin andstreptomycin"
                     /note="color: #ccffcc"
                     /translation="MGEAVIAEVSTQLSEVVGVIERHLEPTLLAVHLYGSAVDGGLKPH
                     SDIDLLVTVTVRLDETTRRALINDLLETSASPGESEILRAVEVTIVVHDDIIPWRYPAK
                     RELQFGEWQRNDILAGIFEPATIDIDLAILLTKAREHSVALVGPAAEELFDPVPEQDLF
                     EALNETLTLWNSPPDWAGDERNVVLTLSRIWYSAVTGKIAPKDVAADWAMERLPAQYQP
                     VILEARQAYLGQEEDRLASRADQLEEFVHYVKGEITKVVGK"
     rep_origin      1430..2018
                     /label=ori
                     /label=ori - pMB1
                     /note="high-copy-number ColE1/pMB1/pBR322/pUC origin of 
                     replication"
                     /note="color: #ffff00"
     misc_feature    2103..2223
                     /label=Plac
                     /note="color: #ffffff"
     misc_feature    2232..2243
                     /label=RBS
                     /note="color: #ffffff"
     CDS             2250..2960
                     /codon_start=1
                     /product="monomeric derivative of DsRed fluorescent
                     protein"
                     /label=mCherry
                     /note="mammalian codon-optimized"
                     /note="color: #993366"
                     /translation="MVSKGEEDNMAIIKEFMRFKVHMEGSVNGHEFEIEGEGEGRPYEG
                     TQTAKLKVTKGGPLPFAWDILSPQFMYGSKAYVKHPADIPDYLKLSFPEGFKWERVMNF
                     EDGGVVTVTQDSSLQDGEFIYKVKLRGTNFPSDGPVMQKKTMGWEASSERMYPEDGALK
                     GEIKQRLKLKDGGHYDAEVKTTYKAKKPVQLPGAYNVNIKLDITSHNEDYTIVEQYERA
                     EGRHSTGGMDELYK"
     terminator      2977..3022
                     /label=rrnB T1 terminator
                     /note="transcription terminator T1 from the E. coli rrnB
                     gene"
                     /note="color: #ffffff"
     terminator      3064..3091
                     /label=T7Te terminator
                     /note="phage T7 early transcription terminator"
                     /note="color: #ffffff"
     misc_feature    3472..3777
                     /label=ccdB
                     /note="color: #993366; direction: RIGHT"
ORIGIN
        1 gaagaccatg atgaagagca ggcacgaacc cagtggacat aagcctgttc ggttcgtaag
       61 ctgtaatgca agtagcgtat gcgctcacgc aactggtcca gaaccttgac cgaacgcagc
      121 ggtggtaacg gcgcagtggc ggttttcatg gcttgttatg actgtttttt tggggtacag
      181 tctatgcctc gggcatccaa gcagcaagcg cgttacgccg tgggtcgatg tttgatgtta
      241 tggagcagca acgatgttac gcagcagggc agtcgcccta aaacaaagtt aaacatcatg
      301 ggggaagcgg tgatcgccga agtatcgact caactatcag aggtagttgg cgtcatcgag
      361 cgccatctcg aaccgacgtt gctggccgta catttgtacg gctccgcagt ggatggcggc
      421 ctgaagccac acagcgatat tgatttgctg gttacggtga ccgtaaggct tgatgaaaca
      481 acgcggcgag ctttgatcaa cgaccttttg gaaacttcgg cttcccctgg agagagcgag
      541 attctccgcg ctgtagaagt caccattgtt gtgcacgacg acatcattcc gtggcgttat
      601 ccagctaagc gcgaactgca atttggagaa tggcagcgca atgacattct tgcaggtatc
      661 ttcgagccag ccacgatcga cattgatctg gctatcttgc tgacaaaagc aagagaacat
      721 agcgttgcct tggtaggtcc agcggcggag gaactctttg atccggttcc tgaacaggat
      781 ctatttgagg cgctaaatga aaccttaacg ctatggaact cgccgcccga ctgggctggc
      841 gatgagcgaa atgtagtgct tacgttgtcc cgcatttggt acagcgcagt aaccggcaaa
      901 atcgcgccga aggatgtcgc tgccgactgg gcaatggagc gcctgccggc ccagtatcag
      961 cccgtcatac ttgaagctag acaggcttat cttggacaag aagaagatcg cttggcctcg
     1021 cgcgcagatc agttggaaga atttgtccat tacgtgaaag gcgagatcac caaggtagtc
     1081 ggcaaataat gtctagctag aaattcgttc aagccgacgc cgcttcgcgg cgcggcttaa
     1141 ctcaagcgtt agatgcacta agcacataat tgctcacagc caaactatca ggtcaagtct
     1201 gcttttatta tttttaagcg tgcataataa gccctacaca aattgggaga tatatcatgc
     1261 tgtcagacca agtttactca tatatacttt agattgattt aaaacttcat ttttaattta
     1321 aaaggatcta ggtgaagatc ctttttgata atctcatgac caaaatccct taacgtgagt
     1381 tttcgttcca ctgagcgtca gaccccgtag aaaagatcaa aggatcttct tgagatcctt
     1441 tttttctgcg cgtaatctgc tgcttgcaaa caaaaaaacc accgctacca gcggtggttt
     1501 gtttgccgga tcaagagcta ccaactcttt ttccgaaggt aactggcttc agcagagcgc
     1561 agataccaaa tactgttctt ctagtgtagc cgtagttagg ccaccacttc aagaactctg
     1621 tagcaccgcc tacatacctc gctctgctaa tcctgttacc agtggctgct gccagtggcg
     1681 ataagtcgtg tcttaccggg ttggactcaa gacgatagtt accggataag gcgcagcggt
     1741 cgggctgaac ggggggttcg tgcacacagc ccagcttgga gcgaacgacc tacaccgaac
     1801 tgagatacct acagcgtgag ctatgagaaa gcgccacgct tcccgaaggg agaaaggcgg
     1861 acaggtatcc ggtaagcggc agggtcggaa caggagagcg cacgagggag cttccagggg
     1921 gaaacgcctg gtatctttat agtcctgtcg ggtttcgcca cctctgactt gagcgtcgat
     1981 ttttgtgatg ctcgtcaggg gggcggagcc tatggaaaaa cgccagcaac gcggcctttt
     2041 tacggttcct gcactctgtg ctcgctcttc tggatggtct tcaggtttcc cgactggaaa
     2101 gcgggcagtg agcgcaacgc aattaatgtg agttagctca ctcattaggc accccaggct
     2161 ttacacttta tgcttccggc tcgtatgttg tgtggaattg tgagcggata acaatttcac
     2221 acatactaga gaaagaggag aaatactaga tggtgagcaa gggcgaggag gataacatgg
     2281 ccatcatcaa ggagttcatg cgcttcaagg tgcacatgga gggctccgtg aacggccacg
     2341 agttcgagat cgagggcgag ggcgagggcc gcccctacga gggcacccag accgccaagc
     2401 tgaaggtgac caagggtggc cccctgccct tcgcctggga catcctgtcc cctcagttca
     2461 tgtacggctc caaggcctac gtgaagcacc ccgccgacat ccccgactac ttgaagctgt
     2521 ccttccccga gggcttcaag tgggagcgcg tgatgaactt cgaggacggc ggcgtggtga
     2581 ccgtgaccca ggactcctcc ttgcaggacg gcgagttcat ctacaaggtg aagctgcgcg
     2641 gcaccaactt cccctccgac ggccccgtaa tgcagaagaa aaccatgggc tgggaggcct
     2701 cctccgagcg gatgtacccc gaggacggcg ccctgaaggg cgagatcaag cagaggctga
     2761 agctgaagga cggcggccac tacgacgctg aggtcaagac cacctacaag gccaagaagc
     2821 ccgtgcagct gcccggcgcc tacaacgtca acatcaagtt ggacatcacc tcccacaacg
     2881 aggactacac catcgtggaa cagtacgaac gcgccgaggg ccgccactcc accggcggca
     2941 tggacgagct gtacaagtaa tactagagcc aggcatcaaa taaaacgaaa ggctcagtcg
     3001 aaagactggg cctttcgttt tatctgttgt ttgtcggtga acgctctcta ctagagtcac
     3061 actggctcac cttcgggtgg gcctttctgc gtttataggg cttagcctta ttggtttctt
     3121 aggcgctgcc tcgcgtggat ccggcttact aaaagccaga taacagtatg cgtatttgcg
     3181 cgctgatttt tgcggtataa gaatatatac tgatatgtat acccgaagta tgtcaaaaag
     3241 aggtgtgcta tgaagcagcg tattacagtg acagttgaca gcgacagcta tcagttgctc
     3301 aaggcatata tgatgtcaat atctccggtc tggtaagcac aaccatgcag aatgaagccc
     3361 gtcgtctgcg tgccgaacgc tggaaagcgg aaaatcagga agggatggct gaggtcgccc
     3421 ggtttattga aatgaacggc tcttttgctg acgagaacag ggactggtga aatgcagttt
     3481 aaggtttaca cctataaaag agagagccgt tatcgtctgt ttgtggatgt acagagtgat
     3541 attattgaca cgcccgggcg acggatggtg atccccctgg ccagtgcacg tctgctgtca
     3601 gataaagtct cccgtgaact ttacccggtg gtgcatatcg gggatgaaag ctggcgcatg
     3661 atgaccaccg atatggccag tgtgcctgtc tccgttatcg gggaagaagt ggctgatctc
     3721 agccaccgcg aaaatgacat caaaaacgcc attaacctga tgttctgggg aatataatta
     3781 agccagcccc gacacccgcc aacacccgct gacgcgccct gacgggcttg tctgctcccg
     3841 gcatccgctt acagacaagc tgtgacccac tcaagtg
//
