# Supplementary material for: In- & Out-Cloning: Plasmid toolboxes for scarless transcription unit and modular Golden Gate acceptor plasmid assembly
Source: bioRxiv preprint, doi:10.1101/2024.06.22.600171, version 1 (2024-06-22)
Supplement: Supporting Data S2 [file 600171_file04.zip › pSL_In-Cloning_L0_acceptor_plasmids/pSL106.gbk]

LOCUS       pSL106        3877 bp DNA     circular SYN 11-MAR-2024
DEFINITION  .
ACCESSION   .
VERSION     .
KEYWORDS    .
SOURCE      synthetic DNA construct
  ORGANISM  synthetic DNA construct
REFERENCE   1  (bases 1 to 3877)
  AUTHORS   biochemistry-MPI-Marburg
  TITLE     Direct Submission
  JOURNAL   Exported Mar 11, 2024 from SnapGene 6.2.0
            https://www.snapgene.com
FEATURES             Location/Qualifiers
     source          1..3877
                     /mol_type="other DNA"
                     /note="color: #ffffff"
                     /organism="synthetic DNA construct"
     CDS             298..1089
                     /codon_start=1
                     /gene="aadA"
                     /product="aminoglycoside adenylyltransferase (Murphy,1985)"
                     /label=SmR (SpecR/StrepR)
                     /note="confers resistance to spectinomycin andstreptomycin"
                     /note="color: #ccffcc"
                     /translation="MGEAVIAEVSTQLSEVVGVIERHLEPTLLAVHLYGSAVDGGLKPH
                     SDIDLLVTVTVRLDETTRRALINDLLETSASPGESEILRAVEVTIVVHDDIIPWRYPAK
                     RELQFGEWQRNDILAGIFEPATIDIDLAILLTKAREHSVALVGPAAEELFDPVPEQDLF
                     EALNETLTLWNSPPDWAGDERNVVLTLSRIWYSAVTGKIAPKDVAADWAMERLPAQYQP
                     VILEARQAYLGQEEDRLASRADQLEEFVHYVKGEITKVVGK"
     rep_origin      1430..2018
                     /label=ori
                     /label=ori - pMB1
                     /note="high-copy-number ColE1/pMB1/pBR322/pUC origin of 
                     replication"
                     /note="color: #ffff00"
     misc_feature    2103..2223
                     /label=Plac
                     /note="color: #ffffff"
     misc_feature    2232..2243
                     /label=RBS
                     /note="color: #ffffff"
     CDS             2250..2960
                     /codon_start=1
                     /product="monomeric derivative of DsRed fluorescent
                     protein"
                     /label=mCherry
                     /note="mammalian codon-optimized"
                     /note="color: #993366"
                     /translation="MVSKGEEDNMAIIKEFMRFKVHMEGSVNGHEFEIEGEGEGRPYEG
                     TQTAKLKVTKGGPLPFAWDILSPQFMYGSKAYVKHPADIPDYLKLSFPEGFKWERVMNF
                     EDGGVVTVTQDSSLQDGEFIYKVKLRGTNFPSDGPVMQKKTMGWEASSERMYPEDGALK
                     GEIKQRLKLKDGGHYDAEVKTTYKAKKPVQLPGAYNVNIKLDITSHNEDYTIVEQYERA
                     EGRHSTGGMDELYK"
     terminator      2977..3022
                     /label=rrnB T1 terminator
                     /note="transcription terminator T1 from the E. coli rrnB
                     gene"
                     /note="color: #ffffff"
     terminator      3064..3091
                     /label=T7Te terminator
                     /note="phage T7 early transcription terminator"
                     /note="color: #ffffff"
     misc_feature    3472..3777
                     /label=ccdB
                     /note="color: #993366; direction: RIGHT"
ORIGIN
        1 gaagaccacg gtgaagagca ggcacgaacc cagtggacat aagcctgttc ggttcgtaag
       61 ctgtaatgca agtagcgtat gcgctcacgc aactggtcca gaaccttgac cgaacgcagc
      121 ggtggtaacg gcgcagtggc ggttttcatg gcttgttatg actgtttttt tggggtacag
      181 tctatgcctc gggcatccaa gcagcaagcg cgttacgccg tgggtcgatg tttgatgtta
      241 tggagcagca acgatgttac gcagcagggc agtcgcccta aaacaaagtt aaacatcatg
      301 ggggaagcgg tgatcgccga agtatcgact caactatcag aggtagttgg cgtcatcgag
      361 cgccatctcg aaccgacgtt gctggccgta catttgtacg gctccgcagt ggatggcggc
      421 ctgaagccac acagcgatat tgatttgctg gttacggtga ccgtaaggct tgatgaaaca
      481 acgcggcgag ctttgatcaa cgaccttttg gaaacttcgg cttcccctgg agagagcgag
      541 attctccgcg ctgtagaagt caccattgtt gtgcacgacg acatcattcc gtggcgttat
      601 ccagctaagc gcgaactgca atttggagaa tggcagcgca atgacattct tgcaggtatc
      661 ttcgagccag ccacgatcga cattgatctg gctatcttgc tgacaaaagc aagagaacat
      721 agcgttgcct tggtaggtcc agcggcggag gaactctttg atccggttcc tgaacaggat
      781 ctatttgagg cgctaaatga aaccttaacg ctatggaact cgccgcccga ctgggctggc
      841 gatgagcgaa atgtagtgct tacgttgtcc cgcatttggt acagcgcagt aaccggcaaa
      901 atcgcgccga aggatgtcgc tgccgactgg gcaatggagc gcctgccggc ccagtatcag
      961 cccgtcatac ttgaagctag acaggcttat cttggacaag aagaagatcg cttggcctcg
     1021 cgcgcagatc agttggaaga atttgtccat tacgtgaaag gcgagatcac caaggtagtc
     1081 ggcaaataat gtctagctag aaattcgttc aagccgacgc cgcttcgcgg cgcggcttaa
     1141 ctcaagcgtt agatgcacta agcacataat tgctcacagc caaactatca ggtcaagtct
     1201 gcttttatta tttttaagcg tgcataataa gccctacaca aattgggaga tatatcatgc
     1261 tgtcagacca agtttactca tatatacttt agattgattt aaaacttcat ttttaattta
     1321 aaaggatcta ggtgaagatc ctttttgata atctcatgac caaaatccct taacgtgagt
     1381 tttcgttcca ctgagcgtca gaccccgtag aaaagatcaa aggatcttct tgagatcctt
     1441 tttttctgcg cgtaatctgc tgcttgcaaa caaaaaaacc accgctacca gcggtggttt
     1501 gtttgccgga tcaagagcta ccaactcttt ttccgaaggt aactggcttc agcagagcgc
     1561 agataccaaa tactgttctt ctagtgtagc cgtagttagg ccaccacttc aagaactctg
     1621 tagcaccgcc tacatacctc gctctgctaa tcctgttacc agtggctgct gccagtggcg
     1681 ataagtcgtg tcttaccggg ttggactcaa gacgatagtt accggataag gcgcagcggt
     1741 cgggctgaac ggggggttcg tgcacacagc ccagcttgga gcgaacgacc tacaccgaac
     1801 tgagatacct acagcgtgag ctatgagaaa gcgccacgct tcccgaaggg agaaaggcgg
     1861 acaggtatcc ggtaagcggc agggtcggaa caggagagcg cacgagggag cttccagggg
     1921 gaaacgcctg gtatctttat agtcctgtcg ggtttcgcca cctctgactt gagcgtcgat
     1981 ttttgtgatg ctcgtcaggg gggcggagcc tatggaaaaa cgccagcaac gcggcctttt
     2041 tacggttcct gcactctgtg ctcgctcttc ttgatggtct tcaggtttcc cgactggaaa
     2101 gcgggcagtg agcgcaacgc aattaatgtg agttagctca ctcattaggc accccaggct
     2161 ttacacttta tgcttccggc tcgtatgttg tgtggaattg tgagcggata acaatttcac
     2221 acatactaga gaaagaggag aaatactaga tggtgagcaa gggcgaggag gataacatgg
     2281 ccatcatcaa ggagttcatg cgcttcaagg tgcacatgga gggctccgtg aacggccacg
     2341 agttcgagat cgagggcgag ggcgagggcc gcccctacga gggcacccag accgccaagc
     2401 tgaaggtgac caagggtggc cccctgccct tcgcctggga catcctgtcc cctcagttca
     2461 tgtacggctc caaggcctac gtgaagcacc ccgccgacat ccccgactac ttgaagctgt
     2521 ccttccccga gggcttcaag tgggagcgcg tgatgaactt cgaggacggc ggcgtggtga
     2581 ccgtgaccca ggactcctcc ttgcaggacg gcgagttcat ctacaaggtg aagctgcgcg
     2641 gcaccaactt cccctccgac ggccccgtaa tgcagaagaa aaccatgggc tgggaggcct
     2701 cctccgagcg gatgtacccc gaggacggcg ccctgaaggg cgagatcaag cagaggctga
     2761 agctgaagga cggcggccac tacgacgctg aggtcaagac cacctacaag gccaagaagc
     2821 ccgtgcagct gcccggcgcc tacaacgtca acatcaagtt ggacatcacc tcccacaacg
     2881 aggactacac catcgtggaa cagtacgaac gcgccgaggg ccgccactcc accggcggca
     2941 tggacgagct gtacaagtaa tactagagcc aggcatcaaa taaaacgaaa ggctcagtcg
     3001 aaagactggg cctttcgttt tatctgttgt ttgtcggtga acgctctcta ctagagtcac
     3061 actggctcac cttcgggtgg gcctttctgc gtttataggg cttagcctta ttggtttctt
     3121 aggcgctgcc tcgcgtggat ccggcttact aaaagccaga taacagtatg cgtatttgcg
     3181 cgctgatttt tgcggtataa gaatatatac tgatatgtat acccgaagta tgtcaaaaag
     3241 aggtgtgcta tgaagcagcg tattacagtg acagttgaca gcgacagcta tcagttgctc
     3301 aaggcatata tgatgtcaat atctccggtc tggtaagcac aaccatgcag aatgaagccc
     3361 gtcgtctgcg tgccgaacgc tggaaagcgg aaaatcagga agggatggct gaggtcgccc
     3421 ggtttattga aatgaacggc tcttttgctg acgagaacag ggactggtga aatgcagttt
     3481 aaggtttaca cctataaaag agagagccgt tatcgtctgt ttgtggatgt acagagtgat
     3541 attattgaca cgcccgggcg acggatggtg atccccctgg ccagtgcacg tctgctgtca
     3601 gataaagtct cccgtgaact ttacccggtg gtgcatatcg gggatgaaag ctggcgcatg
     3661 atgaccaccg atatggccag tgtgcctgtc tccgttatcg gggaagaagt ggctgatctc
     3721 agccaccgcg aaaatgacat caaaaacgcc attaacctga tgttctgggg aatataatta
     3781 agccagcccc gacacccgcc aacacccgct gacgcgccct gacgggcttg tctgctcccg
     3841 gcatccgctt acagacaagc tgtgacccac tcaagtg
//
