# Supplementary material for: In- & Out-Cloning: Plasmid toolboxes for scarless transcription unit and modular Golden Gate acceptor plasmid assembly
Source: bioRxiv preprint, doi:10.1101/2024.06.22.600171, version 1 (2024-06-22)
Supplement: Supporting Data S2 [file 600171_file04.zip › pSL_In-Cloning_L0_acceptor_plasmids/pSL107.gbk]

LOCUS       pSL107        3877 bp DNA     circular SYN 11-MAR-2024
DEFINITION  .
ACCESSION   .
VERSION     .
KEYWORDS    .
SOURCE      synthetic DNA construct
  ORGANISM  synthetic DNA construct
REFERENCE   1  (bases 1 to 3877)
  AUTHORS   biochemistry-MPI-Marburg
  TITLE     Direct Submission
  JOURNAL   Exported Mar 11, 2024 from SnapGene 6.2.0
            https://www.snapgene.com
FEATURES             Location/Qualifiers
     source          1..3877
                     /mol_type="other DNA"
                     /note="color: #ffffff"
                     /organism="synthetic DNA construct"
     CDS             298..1089
                     /codon_start=1
                     /gene="aadA"
                     /product="aminoglycoside adenylyltransferase (Murphy,1985)"
                     /label=SmR (SpecR/StrepR)
                     /note="confers resistance to spectinomycin andstreptomycin"
                     /note="color: #ccffcc"
                     /translation="MGEAVIAEVSTQLSEVVGVIERHLEPTLLAVHLYGSAVDGGLKPH
                     SDIDLLVTVTVRLDETTRRALINDLLETSASPGESEILRAVEVTIVVHDDIIPWRYPAK
                     RELQFGEWQRNDILAGIFEPATIDIDLAILLTKAREHSVALVGPAAEELFDPVPEQDLF
                     EALNETLTLWNSPPDWAGDERNVVLTLSRIWYSAVTGKIAPKDVAADWAMERLPAQYQP
                     VILEARQAYLGQEEDRLASRADQLEEFVHYVKGEITKVVGK"
     rep_origin      1430..2018
                     /label=ori
                     /label=ori - pMB1
                     /note="high-copy-number ColE1/pMB1/pBR322/pUC origin of 
                     replication"
                     /note="color: #ffff00"
     misc_feature    2103..2223
                     /label=Plac
                     /note="color: #ffffff"
     misc_feature    2232..2243
                     /label=RBS
                     /note="color: #ffffff"
     CDS             2250..2960
                     /codon_start=1
                     /product="monomeric derivative of DsRed fluorescent
                     protein"
                     /label=mCherry
                     /note="mammalian codon-optimized"
                     /note="color: #993366"
                     /translation="MVSKGEEDNMAIIKEFMRFKVHMEGSVNGHEFEIEGEGEGRPYEG
                     TQTAKLKVTKGGPLPFAWDILSPQFMYGSKAYVKHPADIPDYLKLSFPEGFKWERVMNF
                     EDGGVVTVTQDSSLQDGEFIYKVKLRGTNFPSDGPVMQKKTMGWEASSERMYPEDGALK
                     GEIKQRLKLKDGGHYDAEVKTTYKAKKPVQLPGAYNVNIKLDITSHNEDYTIVEQYERA
                     EGRHSTGGMDELYK"
     terminator      2980..3023
                     /gene="Escherichia coli rrnB"
                     /label=rrnB T1 terminator
                     /note="transcription terminator T1 from the E. coli rrnB
                     gene"
                     /note="color: #ffffff"
     terminator      3064..3091
                     /label=T7Te terminator
                     /note="phage T7 early transcription terminator"
                     /note="color: #ffffff"
     misc_feature    3472..3777
                     /label=ccdB
                     /note="color: #993366; direction: RIGHT"
ORIGIN
        1 gaagaccacg gtgaagagca ggcacgaacc cagtggacat aagcctgttc ggttcgtaag
       61 ctgtaatgca agtagcgtat gcgctcacgc aactggtcca gaaccttgac cgaacgcagc
      121 ggtggtaacg gcgcagtggc ggttttcatg gcttgttatg actgtttttt tggggtacag
      181 tctatgcctc gggcatccaa gcagcaagcg cgttacgccg tgggtcgatg tttgatgtta
      241 tggagcagca acgatgttac gcagcagggc agtcgcccta aaacaaagtt aaacatcatg
      301 ggggaagcgg tgatcgccga agtatcgact caactatcag aggtagttgg cgtcatcgag
      361 cgccatctcg aaccgacgtt gctggccgta catttgtacg gctccgcagt ggatggcggc
      421 ctgaagccac acagcgatat tgatttgctg gttacggtga ccgtaaggct tgatgaaaca
      481 acgcggcgag ctttgatcaa cgaccttttg gaaacttcgg cttcccctgg agagagcgag
      541 attctccgcg ctgtagaagt caccattgtt gtgcacgacg acatcattcc gtggcgttat
      601 ccagctaagc gcgaactgca atttggagaa tggcagcgca atgacattct tgcaggtatc
      661 ttcgagccag ccacgatcga cattgatctg gctatcttgc tgacaaaagc aagagaacat
      721 agcgttgcct tggtaggtcc agcggcggag gaactctttg atccggttcc tgaacaggat
      781 ctatttgagg cgctaaatga aaccttaacg ctatggaact cgccgcccga ctgggctggc
      841 gatgagcgaa atgtagtgct tacgttgtcc cgcatttggt acagcgcagt aaccggcaaa
      901 atcgcgccga aggatgtcgc tgccgactgg gcaatggagc gcctgccggc ccagtatcag
      961 cccgtcatac ttgaagctag acaggcttat cttggacaag aagaagatcg cttggcctcg
     1021 cgcgcagatc agttggaaga atttgtccat tacgtgaaag gcgagatcac caaggtagtc
     1081 ggcaaataat gtctagctag aaattcgttc aagccgacgc cgcttcgcgg cgcggcttaa
     1141 ctcaagcgtt agatgcacta agcacataat tgctcacagc caaactatca ggtcaagtct
     1201 gcttttatta tttttaagcg tgcataataa gccctacaca aattgggaga tatatcatgc
     1261 tgtcagacca agtttactca tatatacttt agattgattt aaaacttcat ttttaattta
     1321 aaaggatcta ggtgaagatc ctttttgata atctcatgac caaaatccct taacgtgagt
     1381 tttcgttcca ctgagcgtca gaccccgtag aaaagatcaa aggatcttct tgagatcctt
     1441 tttttctgcg cgtaatctgc tgcttgcaaa caaaaaaacc accgctacca gcggtggttt
     1501 gtttgccgga tcaagagcta ccaactcttt ttccgaaggt aactggcttc agcagagcgc
     1561 agataccaaa tactgttctt ctagtgtagc cgtagttagg ccaccacttc aagaactctg
     1621 tagcaccgcc tacatacctc gctctgctaa tcctgttacc agtggctgct gccagtggcg
     1681 ataagtcgtg tcttaccggg ttggactcaa gacgatagtt accggataag gcgcagcggt
     1741 cgggctgaac ggggggttcg tgcacacagc ccagcttgga gcgaacgacc tacaccgaac
     1801 tgagatacct acagcgtgag ctatgagaaa gcgccacgct tcccgaaggg agaaaggcgg
     1861 acaggtatcc ggtaagcggc agggtcggaa caggagagcg cacgagggag cttccagggg
     1921 gaaacgcctg gtatctttat agtcctgtcg ggtttcgcca cctctgactt gagcgtcgat
     1981 ttttgtgatg ctcgtcaggg gggcggagcc tatggaaaaa cgccagcaac gcggcctttt
     2041 tacggttcct gcactctgtg ctcgctcttc tttctggtct tcaggtttcc cgactggaaa
     2101 gcgggcagtg agcgcaacgc aattaatgtg agttagctca ctcattaggc accccaggct
     2161 ttacacttta tgcttccggc tcgtatgttg tgtggaattg tgagcggata acaatttcac
     2221 acatactaga gaaagaggag aaatactaga tggtgagcaa gggcgaggag gataacatgg
     2281 ccatcatcaa ggagttcatg cgcttcaagg tgcacatgga gggctccgtg aacggccacg
     2341 agttcgagat cgagggcgag ggcgagggcc gcccctacga gggcacccag accgccaagc
     2401 tgaaggtgac caagggtggc cccctgccct tcgcctggga catcctgtcc cctcagttca
     2461 tgtacggctc caaggcctac gtgaagcacc ccgccgacat ccccgactac ttgaagctgt
     2521 ccttccccga gggcttcaag tgggagcgcg tgatgaactt cgaggacggc ggcgtggtga
     2581 ccgtgaccca ggactcctcc ttgcaggacg gcgagttcat ctacaaggtg aagctgcgcg
     2641 gcaccaactt cccctccgac ggccccgtaa tgcagaagaa aaccatgggc tgggaggcct
     2701 cctccgagcg gatgtacccc gaggacggcg ccctgaaggg cgagatcaag cagaggctga
     2761 agctgaagga cggcggccac tacgacgctg aggtcaagac cacctacaag gccaagaagc
     2821 ccgtgcagct gcccggcgcc tacaacgtca acatcaagtt ggacatcacc tcccacaacg
     2881 aggactacac catcgtggaa cagtacgaac gcgccgaggg ccgccactcc accggcggca
     2941 tggacgagct gtacaagtaa tactagagcc aggcatcaaa taaaacgaaa ggctcagtcg
     3001 aaagactggg cctttcgttt tatctgttgt ttgtcggtga acgctctcta ctagagtcac
     3061 actggctcac cttcgggtgg gcctttctgc gtttataggg cttagcctta ttggtttctt
     3121 aggcgctgcc tcgcgtggat ccggcttact aaaagccaga taacagtatg cgtatttgcg
     3181 cgctgatttt tgcggtataa gaatatatac tgatatgtat acccgaagta tgtcaaaaag
     3241 aggtgtgcta tgaagcagcg tattacagtg acagttgaca gcgacagcta tcagttgctc
     3301 aaggcatata tgatgtcaat atctccggtc tggtaagcac aaccatgcag aatgaagccc
     3361 gtcgtctgcg tgccgaacgc tggaaagcgg aaaatcagga agggatggct gaggtcgccc
     3421 ggtttattga aatgaacggc tcttttgctg acgagaacag ggactggtga aatgcagttt
     3481 aaggtttaca cctataaaag agagagccgt tatcgtctgt ttgtggatgt acagagtgat
     3541 attattgaca cgcccgggcg acggatggtg atccccctgg ccagtgcacg tctgctgtca
     3601 gataaagtct cccgtgaact ttacccggtg gtgcatatcg gggatgaaag ctggcgcatg
     3661 atgaccaccg atatggccag tgtgcctgtc tccgttatcg gggaagaagt ggctgatctc
     3721 agccaccgcg aaaatgacat caaaaacgcc attaacctga tgttctgggg aatataatta
     3781 agccagcccc gacacccgcc aacacccgct gacgcgccct gacgggcttg tctgctcccg
     3841 gcatccgctt acagacaagc tgtgacccac tcaagtg
//
