# Supplementary material for: In- & Out-Cloning: Plasmid toolboxes for scarless transcription unit and modular Golden Gate acceptor plasmid assembly
Source: bioRxiv preprint, doi:10.1101/2024.06.22.600171, version 1 (2024-06-22)
Supplement: Supporting Data S2 [file 600171_file04.zip › pSL_In-Cloning_L0_acceptor_plasmids/pSL252.gbk]

LOCUS       pSL252        3877 bp DNA     circular SYN 11-MAR-2024
DEFINITION  .
ACCESSION   .
VERSION     .
KEYWORDS    .
SOURCE      synthetic DNA construct
  ORGANISM  synthetic DNA construct
REFERENCE   1  (bases 1 to 3877)
  AUTHORS   biochemistry-MPI-Marburg
  TITLE     Direct Submission
  JOURNAL   Exported Mar 11, 2024 from SnapGene 6.2.0
            https://www.snapgene.com
FEATURES             Location/Qualifiers
     source          1..3877
                     /mol_type="other DNA"
                     /note="color: #ffffff"
                     /organism="synthetic DNA construct"
     CDS             298..1089
                     /codon_start=1
                     /gene="aadA"
                     /product="aminoglycoside adenylyltransferase (Murphy,1985)"
                     /label=SmR (SpecR/StrepR)
                     /note="confers resistance to spectinomycin andstreptomycin"
                     /note="color: #ccffcc"
                     /translation="MGEAVIAEVSTQLSEVVGVIERHLEPTLLAVHLYGSAVDGGLKPH
                     SDIDLLVTVTVRLDETTRRALINDLLETSASPGESEILRAVEVTIVVHDDIIPWRYPAK
                     RELQFGEWQRNDILAGIFEPATIDIDLAILLTKAREHSVALVGPAAEELFDPVPEQDLF
                     EALNETLTLWNSPPDWAGDERNVVLTLSRIWYSAVTGKIAPKDVAADWAMERLPAQYQP
                     VILEARQAYLGQEEDRLASRADQLEEFVHYVKGEITKVVGK"
     rep_origin      1430..2018
                     /label=ori
                     /label=ori - pMB1
                     /note="high-copy-number ColE1/pMB1/pBR322/pUC origin of 
                     replication"
                     /note="color: #ffff00"
     misc_feature    2103..2223
                     /label=Plac
                     /note="color: #ffffff"
     misc_feature    2232..2243
                     /label=RBS
                     /note="color: #ffffff"
     CDS             2250..2960
                     /codon_start=1
                     /product="monomeric derivative of DsRed fluorescent
                     protein"
                     /label=mCherry
                     /note="mammalian codon-optimized"
                     /note="color: #993366"
                     /translation="MVSKGEEDNMAIIKEFMRFKVHMEGSVNGHEFEIEGEGEGRPYEG
                     TQTAKLKVTKGGPLPFAWDILSPQFMYGSKAYVKHPADIPDYLKLSFPEGFKWERVMNF
                     EDGGVVTVTQDSSLQDGEFIYKVKLRGTNFPSDGPVMQKKTMGWEASSERMYPEDGALK
                     GEIKQRLKLKDGGHYDAEVKTTYKAKKPVQLPGAYNVNIKLDITSHNEDYTIVEQYERA
                     EGRHSTGGMDELYK"
     terminator      2980..3023
                     /gene="Escherichia coli rrnB"
                     /label=rrnB T1 terminator
                     /note="transcription terminator T1 from the E. coli rrnB
                     gene"
                     /note="color: #ffffff"
     terminator      3064..3091
                     /label=T7Te terminator
                     /note="phage T7 early transcription terminator"
                     /note="color: #ffffff"
     misc_feature    3472..3777
                     /label=ccdB
                     /note="color: #993366; direction: RIGHT"
ORIGIN
        1 gaagaccaac ttgaagagca ggcacgaacc cagtggacat aagcctgttc ggttcgtaag
       61 ctgtaatgca agtagcgtat gcgctcacgc aactggtcca gaaccttgac cgaacgcagc
      121 ggtggtaacg gcgcagtggc ggttttcatg gcttgttatg actgtttttt tggggtacag
      181 tctatgcctc gggcatccaa gcagcaagcg cgttacgccg tgggtcgatg tttgatgtta
      241 tggagcagca acgatgttac gcagcagggc agtcgcccta aaacaaagtt aaacatcatg
      301 ggggaagcgg tgatcgccga agtatcgact caactatcag aggtagttgg cgtcatcgag
      361 cgccatctcg aaccgacgtt gctggccgta catttgtacg gctccgcagt ggatggcggc
      421 ctgaagccac acagcgatat tgatttgctg gttacggtga ccgtaaggct tgatgaaaca
      481 acgcggcgag ctttgatcaa cgaccttttg gaaacttcgg cttcccctgg agagagcgag
      541 attctccgcg ctgtagaagt caccattgtt gtgcacgacg acatcattcc gtggcgttat
      601 ccagctaagc gcgaactgca atttggagaa tggcagcgca atgacattct tgcaggtatc
      661 ttcgagccag ccacgatcga cattgatctg gctatcttgc tgacaaaagc aagagaacat
      721 agcgttgcct tggtaggtcc agcggcggag gaactctttg atccggttcc tgaacaggat
      781 ctatttgagg cgctaaatga aaccttaacg ctatggaact cgccgcccga ctgggctggc
      841 gatgagcgaa atgtagtgct tacgttgtcc cgcatttggt acagcgcagt aaccggcaaa
      901 atcgcgccga aggatgtcgc tgccgactgg gcaatggagc gcctgccggc ccagtatcag
      961 cccgtcatac ttgaagctag acaggcttat cttggacaag aagaagatcg cttggcctcg
     1021 cgcgcagatc agttggaaga atttgtccat tacgtgaaag gcgagatcac caaggtagtc
     1081 ggcaaataat gtctagctag aaattcgttc aagccgacgc cgcttcgcgg cgcggcttaa
     1141 ctcaagcgtt agatgcacta agcacataat tgctcacagc caaactatca ggtcaagtct
     1201 gcttttatta tttttaagcg tgcataataa gccctacaca aattgggaga tatatcatgc
     1261 tgtcagacca agtttactca tatatacttt agattgattt aaaacttcat ttttaattta
     1321 aaaggatcta ggtgaagatc ctttttgata atctcatgac caaaatccct taacgtgagt
     1381 tttcgttcca ctgagcgtca gaccccgtag aaaagatcaa aggatcttct tgagatcctt
     1441 tttttctgcg cgtaatctgc tgcttgcaaa caaaaaaacc accgctacca gcggtggttt
     1501 gtttgccgga tcaagagcta ccaactcttt ttccgaaggt aactggcttc agcagagcgc
     1561 agataccaaa tactgttctt ctagtgtagc cgtagttagg ccaccacttc aagaactctg
     1621 tagcaccgcc tacatacctc gctctgctaa tcctgttacc agtggctgct gccagtggcg
     1681 ataagtcgtg tcttaccggg ttggactcaa gacgatagtt accggataag gcgcagcggt
     1741 cgggctgaac ggggggttcg tgcacacagc ccagcttgga gcgaacgacc tacaccgaac
     1801 tgagatacct acagcgtgag ctatgagaaa gcgccacgct tcccgaaggg agaaaggcgg
     1861 acaggtatcc ggtaagcggc agggtcggaa caggagagcg cacgagggag cttccagggg
     1921 gaaacgcctg gtatctttat agtcctgtcg ggtttcgcca cctctgactt gagcgtcgat
     1981 ttttgtgatg ctcgtcaggg gggcggagcc tatggaaaaa cgccagcaac gcggcctttt
     2041 tacggttcct gcactctgtg ctcgctcttc tttctggtct tcaggtttcc cgactggaaa
     2101 gcgggcagtg agcgcaacgc aattaatgtg agttagctca ctcattaggc accccaggct
     2161 ttacacttta tgcttccggc tcgtatgttg tgtggaattg tgagcggata acaatttcac
     2221 acatactaga gaaagaggag aaatactaga tggtgagcaa gggcgaggag gataacatgg
     2281 ccatcatcaa ggagttcatg cgcttcaagg tgcacatgga gggctccgtg aacggccacg
     2341 agttcgagat cgagggcgag ggcgagggcc gcccctacga gggcacccag accgccaagc
     2401 tgaaggtgac caagggtggc cccctgccct tcgcctggga catcctgtcc cctcagttca
     2461 tgtacggctc caaggcctac gtgaagcacc ccgccgacat ccccgactac ttgaagctgt
     2521 ccttccccga gggcttcaag tgggagcgcg tgatgaactt cgaggacggc ggcgtggtga
     2581 ccgtgaccca ggactcctcc ttgcaggacg gcgagttcat ctacaaggtg aagctgcgcg
     2641 gcaccaactt cccctccgac ggccccgtaa tgcagaagaa aaccatgggc tgggaggcct
     2701 cctccgagcg gatgtacccc gaggacggcg ccctgaaggg cgagatcaag cagaggctga
     2761 agctgaagga cggcggccac tacgacgctg aggtcaagac cacctacaag gccaagaagc
     2821 ccgtgcagct gcccggcgcc tacaacgtca acatcaagtt ggacatcacc tcccacaacg
     2881 aggactacac catcgtggaa cagtacgaac gcgccgaggg ccgccactcc accggcggca
     2941 tggacgagct gtacaagtaa tactagagcc aggcatcaaa taaaacgaaa ggctcagtcg
     3001 aaagactggg cctttcgttt tatctgttgt ttgtcggtga acgctctcta ctagagtcac
     3061 actggctcac cttcgggtgg gcctttctgc gtttataggg cttagcctta ttggtttctt
     3121 aggcgctgcc tcgcgtggat ccggcttact aaaagccaga taacagtatg cgtatttgcg
     3181 cgctgatttt tgcggtataa gaatatatac tgatatgtat acccgaagta tgtcaaaaag
     3241 aggtgtgcta tgaagcagcg tattacagtg acagttgaca gcgacagcta tcagttgctc
     3301 aaggcatata tgatgtcaat atctccggtc tggtaagcac aaccatgcag aatgaagccc
     3361 gtcgtctgcg tgccgaacgc tggaaagcgg aaaatcagga agggatggct gaggtcgccc
     3421 ggtttattga aatgaacggc tcttttgctg acgagaacag ggactggtga aatgcagttt
     3481 aaggtttaca cctataaaag agagagccgt tatcgtctgt ttgtggatgt acagagtgat
     3541 attattgaca cgcccgggcg acggatggtg atccccctgg ccagtgcacg tctgctgtca
     3601 gataaagtct cccgtgaact ttacccggtg gtgcatatcg gggatgaaag ctggcgcatg
     3661 atgaccaccg atatggccag tgtgcctgtc tccgttatcg gggaagaagt ggctgatctc
     3721 agccaccgcg aaaatgacat caaaaacgcc attaacctga tgttctgggg aatataatta
     3781 agccagcccc gacacccgcc aacacccgct gacgcgccct gacgggcttg tctgctcccg
     3841 gcatccgctt acagacaagc tgtgacccac tcaagtg
//
