# Supplementary material for: In- & Out-Cloning: Plasmid toolboxes for scarless transcription unit and modular Golden Gate acceptor plasmid assembly
Source: bioRxiv preprint, doi:10.1101/2024.06.22.600171, version 1 (2024-06-22)
Supplement: Supporting Data S2 [file 600171_file04.zip › pSL_In-Cloning_L0_acceptor_plasmids/pSL253.gbk]

LOCUS       pSL253        3877 bp DNA     circular SYN 11-MAR-2024
DEFINITION  .
ACCESSION   .
VERSION     .
KEYWORDS    .
SOURCE      synthetic DNA construct
  ORGANISM  synthetic DNA construct
REFERENCE   1  (bases 1 to 3877)
  AUTHORS   biochemistry-MPI-Marburg
  TITLE     Direct Submission
  JOURNAL   Exported Mar 11, 2024 from SnapGene 6.2.0
            https://www.snapgene.com
FEATURES             Location/Qualifiers
     source          1..3877
                     /mol_type="other DNA"
                     /note="color: #ffffff"
                     /organism="synthetic DNA construct"
     CDS             298..1089
                     /codon_start=1
                     /gene="aadA"
                     /product="aminoglycoside adenylyltransferase (Murphy,1985)"
                     /label=SmR (SpecR/StrepR)
                     /note="confers resistance to spectinomycin andstreptomycin"
                     /note="color: #ccffcc"
                     /translation="MGEAVIAEVSTQLSEVVGVIERHLEPTLLAVHLYGSAVDGGLKPH
                     SDIDLLVTVTVRLDETTRRALINDLLETSASPGESEILRAVEVTIVVHDDIIPWRYPAK
                     RELQFGEWQRNDILAGIFEPATIDIDLAILLTKAREHSVALVGPAAEELFDPVPEQDLF
                     EALNETLTLWNSPPDWAGDERNVVLTLSRIWYSAVTGKIAPKDVAADWAMERLPAQYQP
                     VILEARQAYLGQEEDRLASRADQLEEFVHYVKGEITKVVGK"
     rep_origin      1430..2018
                     /label=ori
                     /label=ori - pMB1
                     /note="high-copy-number ColE1/pMB1/pBR322/pUC origin of 
                     replication"
                     /note="color: #ffff00"
     misc_feature    2103..2223
                     /label=Plac
                     /note="color: #ffffff"
     misc_feature    2232..2243
                     /label=RBS
                     /note="color: #ffffff"
     CDS             2250..2960
                     /codon_start=1
                     /product="monomeric derivative of DsRed fluorescent
                     protein"
                     /label=mCherry
                     /note="mammalian codon-optimized"
                     /note="color: #993366"
                     /translation="MVSKGEEDNMAIIKEFMRFKVHMEGSVNGHEFEIEGEGEGRPYEG
                     TQTAKLKVTKGGPLPFAWDILSPQFMYGSKAYVKHPADIPDYLKLSFPEGFKWERVMNF
                     EDGGVVTVTQDSSLQDGEFIYKVKLRGTNFPSDGPVMQKKTMGWEASSERMYPEDGALK
                     GEIKQRLKLKDGGHYDAEVKTTYKAKKPVQLPGAYNVNIKLDITSHNEDYTIVEQYERA
                     EGRHSTGGMDELYK"
     terminator      2980..3023
                     /gene="Escherichia coli rrnB"
                     /label=rrnB T1 terminator
                     /note="transcription terminator T1 from the E. coli rrnB
                     gene"
                     /note="color: #ffffff"
     terminator      3064..3091
                     /label=T7Te terminator
                     /note="phage T7 early transcription terminator"
                     /note="color: #ffffff"
     misc_feature    3472..3777
                     /label=ccdB
                     /note="color: #993366; direction: RIGHT"
ORIGIN
        1 gaagaccaat gtgaagagca ggcacgaacc cagtggacat aagcctgttc ggttcgtaag
       61 ctgtaatgca agtagcgtat gcgctcacgc aactggtcca gaaccttgac cgaacgcagc
      121 ggtggtaacg gcgcagtggc ggttttcatg gcttgttatg actgtttttt tggggtacag
      181 tctatgcctc gggcatccaa gcagcaagcg cgttacgccg tgggtcgatg tttgatgtta
      241 tggagcagca acgatgttac gcagcagggc agtcgcccta aaacaaagtt aaacatcatg
      301 ggggaagcgg tgatcgccga agtatcgact caactatcag aggtagttgg cgtcatcgag
      361 cgccatctcg aaccgacgtt gctggccgta catttgtacg gctccgcagt ggatggcggc
      421 ctgaagccac acagcgatat tgatttgctg gttacggtga ccgtaaggct tgatgaaaca
      481 acgcggcgag ctttgatcaa cgaccttttg gaaacttcgg cttcccctgg agagagcgag
      541 attctccgcg ctgtagaagt caccattgtt gtgcacgacg acatcattcc gtggcgttat
      601 ccagctaagc gcgaactgca atttggagaa tggcagcgca atgacattct tgcaggtatc
      661 ttcgagccag ccacgatcga cattgatctg gctatcttgc tgacaaaagc aagagaacat
      721 agcgttgcct tggtaggtcc agcggcggag gaactctttg atccggttcc tgaacaggat
      781 ctatttgagg cgctaaatga aaccttaacg ctatggaact cgccgcccga ctgggctggc
      841 gatgagcgaa atgtagtgct tacgttgtcc cgcatttggt acagcgcagt aaccggcaaa
      901 atcgcgccga aggatgtcgc tgccgactgg gcaatggagc gcctgccggc ccagtatcag
      961 cccgtcatac ttgaagctag acaggcttat cttggacaag aagaagatcg cttggcctcg
     1021 cgcgcagatc agttggaaga atttgtccat tacgtgaaag gcgagatcac caaggtagtc
     1081 ggcaaataat gtctagctag aaattcgttc aagccgacgc cgcttcgcgg cgcggcttaa
     1141 ctcaagcgtt agatgcacta agcacataat tgctcacagc caaactatca ggtcaagtct
     1201 gcttttatta tttttaagcg tgcataataa gccctacaca aattgggaga tatatcatgc
     1261 tgtcagacca agtttactca tatatacttt agattgattt aaaacttcat ttttaattta
     1321 aaaggatcta ggtgaagatc ctttttgata atctcatgac caaaatccct taacgtgagt
     1381 tttcgttcca ctgagcgtca gaccccgtag aaaagatcaa aggatcttct tgagatcctt
     1441 tttttctgcg cgtaatctgc tgcttgcaaa caaaaaaacc accgctacca gcggtggttt
     1501 gtttgccgga tcaagagcta ccaactcttt ttccgaaggt aactggcttc agcagagcgc
     1561 agataccaaa tactgttctt ctagtgtagc cgtagttagg ccaccacttc aagaactctg
     1621 tagcaccgcc tacatacctc gctctgctaa tcctgttacc agtggctgct gccagtggcg
     1681 ataagtcgtg tcttaccggg ttggactcaa gacgatagtt accggataag gcgcagcggt
     1741 cgggctgaac ggggggttcg tgcacacagc ccagcttgga gcgaacgacc tacaccgaac
     1801 tgagatacct acagcgtgag ctatgagaaa gcgccacgct tcccgaaggg agaaaggcgg
     1861 acaggtatcc ggtaagcggc agggtcggaa caggagagcg cacgagggag cttccagggg
     1921 gaaacgcctg gtatctttat agtcctgtcg ggtttcgcca cctctgactt gagcgtcgat
     1981 ttttgtgatg ctcgtcaggg gggcggagcc tatggaaaaa cgccagcaac gcggcctttt
     2041 tacggttcct gcactctgtg ctcgctcttc tacttggtct tcaggtttcc cgactggaaa
     2101 gcgggcagtg agcgcaacgc aattaatgtg agttagctca ctcattaggc accccaggct
     2161 ttacacttta tgcttccggc tcgtatgttg tgtggaattg tgagcggata acaatttcac
     2221 acatactaga gaaagaggag aaatactaga tggtgagcaa gggcgaggag gataacatgg
     2281 ccatcatcaa ggagttcatg cgcttcaagg tgcacatgga gggctccgtg aacggccacg
     2341 agttcgagat cgagggcgag ggcgagggcc gcccctacga gggcacccag accgccaagc
     2401 tgaaggtgac caagggtggc cccctgccct tcgcctggga catcctgtcc cctcagttca
     2461 tgtacggctc caaggcctac gtgaagcacc ccgccgacat ccccgactac ttgaagctgt
     2521 ccttccccga gggcttcaag tgggagcgcg tgatgaactt cgaggacggc ggcgtggtga
     2581 ccgtgaccca ggactcctcc ttgcaggacg gcgagttcat ctacaaggtg aagctgcgcg
     2641 gcaccaactt cccctccgac ggccccgtaa tgcagaagaa aaccatgggc tgggaggcct
     2701 cctccgagcg gatgtacccc gaggacggcg ccctgaaggg cgagatcaag cagaggctga
     2761 agctgaagga cggcggccac tacgacgctg aggtcaagac cacctacaag gccaagaagc
     2821 ccgtgcagct gcccggcgcc tacaacgtca acatcaagtt ggacatcacc tcccacaacg
     2881 aggactacac catcgtggaa cagtacgaac gcgccgaggg ccgccactcc accggcggca
     2941 tggacgagct gtacaagtaa tactagagcc aggcatcaaa taaaacgaaa ggctcagtcg
     3001 aaagactggg cctttcgttt tatctgttgt ttgtcggtga acgctctcta ctagagtcac
     3061 actggctcac cttcgggtgg gcctttctgc gtttataggg cttagcctta ttggtttctt
     3121 aggcgctgcc tcgcgtggat ccggcttact aaaagccaga taacagtatg cgtatttgcg
     3181 cgctgatttt tgcggtataa gaatatatac tgatatgtat acccgaagta tgtcaaaaag
     3241 aggtgtgcta tgaagcagcg tattacagtg acagttgaca gcgacagcta tcagttgctc
     3301 aaggcatata tgatgtcaat atctccggtc tggtaagcac aaccatgcag aatgaagccc
     3361 gtcgtctgcg tgccgaacgc tggaaagcgg aaaatcagga agggatggct gaggtcgccc
     3421 ggtttattga aatgaacggc tcttttgctg acgagaacag ggactggtga aatgcagttt
     3481 aaggtttaca cctataaaag agagagccgt tatcgtctgt ttgtggatgt acagagtgat
     3541 attattgaca cgcccgggcg acggatggtg atccccctgg ccagtgcacg tctgctgtca
     3601 gataaagtct cccgtgaact ttacccggtg gtgcatatcg gggatgaaag ctggcgcatg
     3661 atgaccaccg atatggccag tgtgcctgtc tccgttatcg gggaagaagt ggctgatctc
     3721 agccaccgcg aaaatgacat caaaaacgcc attaacctga tgttctgggg aatataatta
     3781 agccagcccc gacacccgcc aacacccgct gacgcgccct gacgggcttg tctgctcccg
     3841 gcatccgctt acagacaagc tgtgacccac tcaagtg
//
