# Supplementary material for: In- & Out-Cloning: Plasmid toolboxes for scarless transcription unit and modular Golden Gate acceptor plasmid assembly
Source: bioRxiv preprint, doi:10.1101/2024.06.22.600171, version 1 (2024-06-22)
Supplement: Supporting Data S2 [file 600171_file04.zip › pSL_In-Cloning_L0_acceptor_plasmids/pSL254.gbk]

LOCUS       pSL254        3877 bp DNA     circular SYN 11-MAR-2024
DEFINITION  .
ACCESSION   .
VERSION     .
KEYWORDS    .
SOURCE      synthetic DNA construct
  ORGANISM  synthetic DNA construct
REFERENCE   1  (bases 1 to 3877)
  AUTHORS   .
  TITLE     Direct Submission
  JOURNAL   Exported Mar 11, 2024 from SnapGene 6.2.0
            https://www.snapgene.com
FEATURES             Location/Qualifiers
     source          1..3877
                     /mol_type="other DNA"
                     /note="color: #ffffff"
                     /organism="synthetic DNA construct"
     CDS             298..1089
                     /codon_start=1
                     /gene="aadA"
                     /product="aminoglycoside adenylyltransferase (Murphy,1985)"
                     /label=SmR (SpecR/StrepR)
                     /note="confers resistance to spectinomycin andstreptomycin"
                     /note="color: #ccffcc"
                     /translation="MGEAVIAEVSTQLSEVVGVIERHLEPTLLAVHLYGSAVDGGLKPH
                     SDIDLLVTVTVRLDETTRRALINDLLETSASPGESEILRAVEVTIVVHDDIIPWRYPAK
                     RELQFGEWQRNDILAGIFEPATIDIDLAILLTKAREHSVALVGPAAEELFDPVPEQDLF
                     EALNETLTLWNSPPDWAGDERNVVLTLSRIWYSAVTGKIAPKDVAADWAMERLPAQYQP
                     VILEARQAYLGQEEDRLASRADQLEEFVHYVKGEITKVVGK"
     rep_origin      1430..2018
                     /label=ori
                     /label=ori - pMB1
                     /note="high-copy-number ColE1/pMB1/pBR322/pUC origin of 
                     replication"
                     /note="color: #ffff00"
     misc_feature    2103..2223
                     /label=Plac
                     /note="color: #ffffff"
     misc_feature    2232..2243
                     /label=RBS
                     /note="color: #ffffff"
     CDS             2250..2960
                     /codon_start=1
                     /product="monomeric derivative of DsRed fluorescent
                     protein"
                     /label=mCherry
                     /note="mammalian codon-optimized"
                     /note="color: #993366"
                     /translation="MVSKGEEDNMAIIKEFMRFKVHMEGSVNGHEFEIEGEGEGRPYEG
                     TQTAKLKVTKGGPLPFAWDILSPQFMYGSKAYVKHPADIPDYLKLSFPEGFKWERVMNF
                     EDGGVVTVTQDSSLQDGEFIYKVKLRGTNFPSDGPVMQKKTMGWEASSERMYPEDGALK
                     GEIKQRLKLKDGGHYDAEVKTTYKAKKPVQLPGAYNVNIKLDITSHNEDYTIVEQYERA
                     EGRHSTGGMDELYK"
     terminator      2980..3023
                     /gene="Escherichia coli rrnB"
                     /label=rrnB T1 terminator
                     /note="transcription terminator T1 from the E. coli rrnB
                     gene"
                     /note="color: #ffffff"
     terminator      3064..3091
                     /label=T7Te terminator
                     /note="phage T7 early transcription terminator"
                     /note="color: #ffffff"
     misc_feature    3472..3777
                     /label=ccdB
                     /note="color: #993366; direction: RIGHT"
ORIGIN
        1 gaagaccatt gtgaagagca ggcacgaacc cagtggacat aagcctgttc ggttcgtaag
       61 ctgtaatgca agtagcgtat gcgctcacgc aactggtcca gaaccttgac cgaacgcagc
      121 ggtggtaacg gcgcagtggc ggttttcatg gcttgttatg actgtttttt tggggtacag
      181 tctatgcctc gggcatccaa gcagcaagcg cgttacgccg tgggtcgatg tttgatgtta
      241 tggagcagca acgatgttac gcagcagggc agtcgcccta aaacaaagtt aaacatcatg
      301 ggggaagcgg tgatcgccga agtatcgact caactatcag aggtagttgg cgtcatcgag
      361 cgccatctcg aaccgacgtt gctggccgta catttgtacg gctccgcagt ggatggcggc
      421 ctgaagccac acagcgatat tgatttgctg gttacggtga ccgtaaggct tgatgaaaca
      481 acgcggcgag ctttgatcaa cgaccttttg gaaacttcgg cttcccctgg agagagcgag
      541 attctccgcg ctgtagaagt caccattgtt gtgcacgacg acatcattcc gtggcgttat
      601 ccagctaagc gcgaactgca atttggagaa tggcagcgca atgacattct tgcaggtatc
      661 ttcgagccag ccacgatcga cattgatctg gctatcttgc tgacaaaagc aagagaacat
      721 agcgttgcct tggtaggtcc agcggcggag gaactctttg atccggttcc tgaacaggat
      781 ctatttgagg cgctaaatga aaccttaacg ctatggaact cgccgcccga ctgggctggc
      841 gatgagcgaa atgtagtgct tacgttgtcc cgcatttggt acagcgcagt aaccggcaaa
      901 atcgcgccga aggatgtcgc tgccgactgg gcaatggagc gcctgccggc ccagtatcag
      961 cccgtcatac ttgaagctag acaggcttat cttggacaag aagaagatcg cttggcctcg
     1021 cgcgcagatc agttggaaga atttgtccat tacgtgaaag gcgagatcac caaggtagtc
     1081 ggcaaataat gtctagctag aaattcgttc aagccgacgc cgcttcgcgg cgcggcttaa
     1141 ctcaagcgtt agatgcacta agcacataat tgctcacagc caaactatca ggtcaagtct
     1201 gcttttatta tttttaagcg tgcataataa gccctacaca aattgggaga tatatcatgc
     1261 tgtcagacca agtttactca tatatacttt agattgattt aaaacttcat ttttaattta
     1321 aaaggatcta ggtgaagatc ctttttgata atctcatgac caaaatccct taacgtgagt
     1381 tttcgttcca ctgagcgtca gaccccgtag aaaagatcaa aggatcttct tgagatcctt
     1441 tttttctgcg cgtaatctgc tgcttgcaaa caaaaaaacc accgctacca gcggtggttt
     1501 gtttgccgga tcaagagcta ccaactcttt ttccgaaggt aactggcttc agcagagcgc
     1561 agataccaaa tactgttctt ctagtgtagc cgtagttagg ccaccacttc aagaactctg
     1621 tagcaccgcc tacatacctc gctctgctaa tcctgttacc agtggctgct gccagtggcg
     1681 ataagtcgtg tcttaccggg ttggactcaa gacgatagtt accggataag gcgcagcggt
     1741 cgggctgaac ggggggttcg tgcacacagc ccagcttgga gcgaacgacc tacaccgaac
     1801 tgagatacct acagcgtgag ctatgagaaa gcgccacgct tcccgaaggg agaaaggcgg
     1861 acaggtatcc ggtaagcggc agggtcggaa caggagagcg cacgagggag cttccagggg
     1921 gaaacgcctg gtatctttat agtcctgtcg ggtttcgcca cctctgactt gagcgtcgat
     1981 ttttgtgatg ctcgtcaggg gggcggagcc tatggaaaaa cgccagcaac gcggcctttt
     2041 tacggttcct gcactctgtg ctcgctcttc ttgatggtct tcaggtttcc cgactggaaa
     2101 gcgggcagtg agcgcaacgc aattaatgtg agttagctca ctcattaggc accccaggct
     2161 ttacacttta tgcttccggc tcgtatgttg tgtggaattg tgagcggata acaatttcac
     2221 acatactaga gaaagaggag aaatactaga tggtgagcaa gggcgaggag gataacatgg
     2281 ccatcatcaa ggagttcatg cgcttcaagg tgcacatgga gggctccgtg aacggccacg
     2341 agttcgagat cgagggcgag ggcgagggcc gcccctacga gggcacccag accgccaagc
     2401 tgaaggtgac caagggtggc cccctgccct tcgcctggga catcctgtcc cctcagttca
     2461 tgtacggctc caaggcctac gtgaagcacc ccgccgacat ccccgactac ttgaagctgt
     2521 ccttccccga gggcttcaag tgggagcgcg tgatgaactt cgaggacggc ggcgtggtga
     2581 ccgtgaccca ggactcctcc ttgcaggacg gcgagttcat ctacaaggtg aagctgcgcg
     2641 gcaccaactt cccctccgac ggccccgtaa tgcagaagaa aaccatgggc tgggaggcct
     2701 cctccgagcg gatgtacccc gaggacggcg ccctgaaggg cgagatcaag cagaggctga
     2761 agctgaagga cggcggccac tacgacgctg aggtcaagac cacctacaag gccaagaagc
     2821 ccgtgcagct gcccggcgcc tacaacgtca acatcaagtt ggacatcacc tcccacaacg
     2881 aggactacac catcgtggaa cagtacgaac gcgccgaggg ccgccactcc accggcggca
     2941 tggacgagct gtacaagtaa tactagagcc aggcatcaaa taaaacgaaa ggctcagtcg
     3001 aaagactggg cctttcgttt tatctgttgt ttgtcggtga acgctctcta ctagagtcac
     3061 actggctcac cttcgggtgg gcctttctgc gtttataggg cttagcctta ttggtttctt
     3121 aggcgctgcc tcgcgtggat ccggcttact aaaagccaga taacagtatg cgtatttgcg
     3181 cgctgatttt tgcggtataa gaatatatac tgatatgtat acccgaagta tgtcaaaaag
     3241 aggtgtgcta tgaagcagcg tattacagtg acagttgaca gcgacagcta tcagttgctc
     3301 aaggcatata tgatgtcaat atctccggtc tggtaagcac aaccatgcag aatgaagccc
     3361 gtcgtctgcg tgccgaacgc tggaaagcgg aaaatcagga agggatggct gaggtcgccc
     3421 ggtttattga aatgaacggc tcttttgctg acgagaacag ggactggtga aatgcagttt
     3481 aaggtttaca cctataaaag agagagccgt tatcgtctgt ttgtggatgt acagagtgat
     3541 attattgaca cgcccgggcg acggatggtg atccccctgg ccagtgcacg tctgctgtca
     3601 gataaagtct cccgtgaact ttacccggtg gtgcatatcg gggatgaaag ctggcgcatg
     3661 atgaccaccg atatggccag tgtgcctgtc tccgttatcg gggaagaagt ggctgatctc
     3721 agccaccgcg aaaatgacat caaaaacgcc attaacctga tgttctgggg aatataatta
     3781 agccagcccc gacacccgcc aacacccgct gacgcgccct gacgggcttg tctgctcccg
     3841 gcatccgctt acagacaagc tgtgacccac tcaagtg
//
