# Supplementary material for: In- & Out-Cloning: Plasmid toolboxes for scarless transcription unit and modular Golden Gate acceptor plasmid assembly
Source: bioRxiv preprint, doi:10.1101/2024.06.22.600171, version 1 (2024-06-22)
Supplement: Supporting Data S2 [file 600171_file04.zip › pSL_In-Cloning_L0_acceptor_plasmids/pSL255.gbk]

LOCUS       pSL255        3877 bp DNA     circular SYN 11-MAR-2024
DEFINITION  .
ACCESSION   .
VERSION     .
KEYWORDS    .
SOURCE      synthetic DNA construct
  ORGANISM  synthetic DNA construct
REFERENCE   1  (bases 1 to 3877)
  AUTHORS   .
  TITLE     Direct Submission
  JOURNAL   Exported Mar 11, 2024 from SnapGene 6.2.0
            https://www.snapgene.com
FEATURES             Location/Qualifiers
     source          1..3877
                     /mol_type="other DNA"
                     /note="color: #ffffff"
                     /organism="synthetic DNA construct"
     CDS             298..1089
                     /codon_start=1
                     /gene="aadA"
                     /product="aminoglycoside adenylyltransferase (Murphy,1985)"
                     /label=SmR (SpecR/StrepR)
                     /note="confers resistance to spectinomycin andstreptomycin"
                     /note="color: #ccffcc"
                     /translation="MGEAVIAEVSTQLSEVVGVIERHLEPTLLAVHLYGSAVDGGLKPH
                     SDIDLLVTVTVRLDETTRRALINDLLETSASPGESEILRAVEVTIVVHDDIIPWRYPAK
                     RELQFGEWQRNDILAGIFEPATIDIDLAILLTKAREHSVALVGPAAEELFDPVPEQDLF
                     EALNETLTLWNSPPDWAGDERNVVLTLSRIWYSAVTGKIAPKDVAADWAMERLPAQYQP
                     VILEARQAYLGQEEDRLASRADQLEEFVHYVKGEITKVVGK"
     rep_origin      1430..2018
                     /label=ori
                     /label=ori - pMB1
                     /note="high-copy-number ColE1/pMB1/pBR322/pUC origin of 
                     replication"
                     /note="color: #ffff00"
     misc_feature    2103..2223
                     /label=Plac
                     /note="color: #ffffff"
     misc_feature    2232..2243
                     /label=RBS
                     /note="color: #ffffff"
     CDS             2250..2960
                     /codon_start=1
                     /product="monomeric derivative of DsRed fluorescent
                     protein"
                     /label=mCherry
                     /note="mammalian codon-optimized"
                     /note="color: #993366"
                     /translation="MVSKGEEDNMAIIKEFMRFKVHMEGSVNGHEFEIEGEGEGRPYEG
                     TQTAKLKVTKGGPLPFAWDILSPQFMYGSKAYVKHPADIPDYLKLSFPEGFKWERVMNF
                     EDGGVVTVTQDSSLQDGEFIYKVKLRGTNFPSDGPVMQKKTMGWEASSERMYPEDGALK
                     GEIKQRLKLKDGGHYDAEVKTTYKAKKPVQLPGAYNVNIKLDITSHNEDYTIVEQYERA
                     EGRHSTGGMDELYK"
     terminator      2980..3023
                     /gene="Escherichia coli rrnB"
                     /label=rrnB T1 terminator
                     /note="transcription terminator T1 from the E. coli rrnB
                     gene"
                     /note="color: #ffffff"
     terminator      3064..3091
                     /label=T7Te terminator
                     /note="phage T7 early transcription terminator"
                     /note="color: #ffffff"
     misc_feature    3472..3777
                     /label=ccdB
                     /note="color: #993366; direction: RIGHT"
ORIGIN
        1 gaagaccacg gtgaagagca ggcacgaacc cagtggacat aagcctgttc ggttcgtaag
       61 ctgtaatgca agtagcgtat gcgctcacgc aactggtcca gaaccttgac cgaacgcagc
      121 ggtggtaacg gcgcagtggc ggttttcatg gcttgttatg actgtttttt tggggtacag
      181 tctatgcctc gggcatccaa gcagcaagcg cgttacgccg tgggtcgatg tttgatgtta
      241 tggagcagca acgatgttac gcagcagggc agtcgcccta aaacaaagtt aaacatcatg
      301 ggggaagcgg tgatcgccga agtatcgact caactatcag aggtagttgg cgtcatcgag
      361 cgccatctcg aaccgacgtt gctggccgta catttgtacg gctccgcagt ggatggcggc
      421 ctgaagccac acagcgatat tgatttgctg gttacggtga ccgtaaggct tgatgaaaca
      481 acgcggcgag ctttgatcaa cgaccttttg gaaacttcgg cttcccctgg agagagcgag
      541 attctccgcg ctgtagaagt caccattgtt gtgcacgacg acatcattcc gtggcgttat
      601 ccagctaagc gcgaactgca atttggagaa tggcagcgca atgacattct tgcaggtatc
      661 ttcgagccag ccacgatcga cattgatctg gctatcttgc tgacaaaagc aagagaacat
      721 agcgttgcct tggtaggtcc agcggcggag gaactctttg atccggttcc tgaacaggat
      781 ctatttgagg cgctaaatga aaccttaacg ctatggaact cgccgcccga ctgggctggc
      841 gatgagcgaa atgtagtgct tacgttgtcc cgcatttggt acagcgcagt aaccggcaaa
      901 atcgcgccga aggatgtcgc tgccgactgg gcaatggagc gcctgccggc ccagtatcag
      961 cccgtcatac ttgaagctag acaggcttat cttggacaag aagaagatcg cttggcctcg
     1021 cgcgcagatc agttggaaga atttgtccat tacgtgaaag gcgagatcac caaggtagtc
     1081 ggcaaataat gtctagctag aaattcgttc aagccgacgc cgcttcgcgg cgcggcttaa
     1141 ctcaagcgtt agatgcacta agcacataat tgctcacagc caaactatca ggtcaagtct
     1201 gcttttatta tttttaagcg tgcataataa gccctacaca aattgggaga tatatcatgc
     1261 tgtcagacca agtttactca tatatacttt agattgattt aaaacttcat ttttaattta
     1321 aaaggatcta ggtgaagatc ctttttgata atctcatgac caaaatccct taacgtgagt
     1381 tttcgttcca ctgagcgtca gaccccgtag aaaagatcaa aggatcttct tgagatcctt
     1441 tttttctgcg cgtaatctgc tgcttgcaaa caaaaaaacc accgctacca gcggtggttt
     1501 gtttgccgga tcaagagcta ccaactcttt ttccgaaggt aactggcttc agcagagcgc
     1561 agataccaaa tactgttctt ctagtgtagc cgtagttagg ccaccacttc aagaactctg
     1621 tagcaccgcc tacatacctc gctctgctaa tcctgttacc agtggctgct gccagtggcg
     1681 ataagtcgtg tcttaccggg ttggactcaa gacgatagtt accggataag gcgcagcggt
     1741 cgggctgaac ggggggttcg tgcacacagc ccagcttgga gcgaacgacc tacaccgaac
     1801 tgagatacct acagcgtgag ctatgagaaa gcgccacgct tcccgaaggg agaaaggcgg
     1861 acaggtatcc ggtaagcggc agggtcggaa caggagagcg cacgagggag cttccagggg
     1921 gaaacgcctg gtatctttat agtcctgtcg ggtttcgcca cctctgactt gagcgtcgat
     1981 ttttgtgatg ctcgtcaggg gggcggagcc tatggaaaaa cgccagcaac gcggcctttt
     2041 tacggttcct gcactctgtg ctcgctcttc tttgtggtct tcaggtttcc cgactggaaa
     2101 gcgggcagtg agcgcaacgc aattaatgtg agttagctca ctcattaggc accccaggct
     2161 ttacacttta tgcttccggc tcgtatgttg tgtggaattg tgagcggata acaatttcac
     2221 acatactaga gaaagaggag aaatactaga tggtgagcaa gggcgaggag gataacatgg
     2281 ccatcatcaa ggagttcatg cgcttcaagg tgcacatgga gggctccgtg aacggccacg
     2341 agttcgagat cgagggcgag ggcgagggcc gcccctacga gggcacccag accgccaagc
     2401 tgaaggtgac caagggtggc cccctgccct tcgcctggga catcctgtcc cctcagttca
     2461 tgtacggctc caaggcctac gtgaagcacc ccgccgacat ccccgactac ttgaagctgt
     2521 ccttccccga gggcttcaag tgggagcgcg tgatgaactt cgaggacggc ggcgtggtga
     2581 ccgtgaccca ggactcctcc ttgcaggacg gcgagttcat ctacaaggtg aagctgcgcg
     2641 gcaccaactt cccctccgac ggccccgtaa tgcagaagaa aaccatgggc tgggaggcct
     2701 cctccgagcg gatgtacccc gaggacggcg ccctgaaggg cgagatcaag cagaggctga
     2761 agctgaagga cggcggccac tacgacgctg aggtcaagac cacctacaag gccaagaagc
     2821 ccgtgcagct gcccggcgcc tacaacgtca acatcaagtt ggacatcacc tcccacaacg
     2881 aggactacac catcgtggaa cagtacgaac gcgccgaggg ccgccactcc accggcggca
     2941 tggacgagct gtacaagtaa tactagagcc aggcatcaaa taaaacgaaa ggctcagtcg
     3001 aaagactggg cctttcgttt tatctgttgt ttgtcggtga acgctctcta ctagagtcac
     3061 actggctcac cttcgggtgg gcctttctgc gtttataggg cttagcctta ttggtttctt
     3121 aggcgctgcc tcgcgtggat ccggcttact aaaagccaga taacagtatg cgtatttgcg
     3181 cgctgatttt tgcggtataa gaatatatac tgatatgtat acccgaagta tgtcaaaaag
     3241 aggtgtgcta tgaagcagcg tattacagtg acagttgaca gcgacagcta tcagttgctc
     3301 aaggcatata tgatgtcaat atctccggtc tggtaagcac aaccatgcag aatgaagccc
     3361 gtcgtctgcg tgccgaacgc tggaaagcgg aaaatcagga agggatggct gaggtcgccc
     3421 ggtttattga aatgaacggc tcttttgctg acgagaacag ggactggtga aatgcagttt
     3481 aaggtttaca cctataaaag agagagccgt tatcgtctgt ttgtggatgt acagagtgat
     3541 attattgaca cgcccgggcg acggatggtg atccccctgg ccagtgcacg tctgctgtca
     3601 gataaagtct cccgtgaact ttacccggtg gtgcatatcg gggatgaaag ctggcgcatg
     3661 atgaccaccg atatggccag tgtgcctgtc tccgttatcg gggaagaagt ggctgatctc
     3721 agccaccgcg aaaatgacat caaaaacgcc attaacctga tgttctgggg aatataatta
     3781 agccagcccc gacacccgcc aacacccgct gacgcgccct gacgggcttg tctgctcccg
     3841 gcatccgctt acagacaagc tgtgacccac tcaagtg
//
