# Supplementary material for: In- & Out-Cloning: Plasmid toolboxes for scarless transcription unit and modular Golden Gate acceptor plasmid assembly
Source: bioRxiv preprint, doi:10.1101/2024.06.22.600171, version 1 (2024-06-22)
Supplement: Supporting Data S2 [file 600171_file04.zip › pSL_In-Cloning_L0_part_plasmids/pSL350.gbk]

LOCUS       pSL350        2766 bp DNA     circular SYN 11-MAR-2024
DEFINITION  .
ACCESSION   .
VERSION     .
KEYWORDS    .
SOURCE      synthetic DNA construct
  ORGANISM  synthetic DNA construct
REFERENCE   1  (bases 1 to 2766)
  AUTHORS   .
  TITLE     Direct Submission
  JOURNAL   Exported Mar 11, 2024 from SnapGene 6.2.0
            https://www.snapgene.com
FEATURES             Location/Qualifiers
     source          1..2766
                     /mol_type="other DNA"
                     /note="color: #ffffff"
                     /organism="synthetic DNA construct"
     CDS             290..1081
                     /codon_start=1
                     /gene="aadA"
                     /standard_name="SmR (SpecR/StrepR)"
                     /product="aminoglycoside adenylyltransferase (Murphy,
                     1985)"
                     /label=SmR (SpecR/StrepR)
                     /note="confers resistance to spectinomycin and
                     streptomycin"
                     /note="color: #ccffcc"
                     /translation="MGEAVIAEVSTQLSEVVGVIERHLEPTLLAVHLYGSAVDGGLKPH
                     SDIDLLVTVTVRLDETTRRALINDLLETSASPGESEILRAVEVTIVVHDDIIPWRYPAK
                     RELQFGEWQRNDILAGIFEPATIDIDLAILLTKAREHSVALVGPAAEELFDPVPEQDLF
                     EALNETLTLWNSPPDWAGDERNVVLTLSRIWYSAVTGKIAPKDVAADWAMERLPAQYQP
                     VILEARQAYLGQEEDRLASRADQLEEFVHYVKGEITKVVGK"
     rep_origin      1422..2010
                     /label=ori
                     /note="color: #ffff00"
     promoter        2067..2766
                     /standard_name="ScRPL18B Promoter"
                     /label=ScRPL18B Promoter
                     /note="color: #ffffff"
ORIGIN
        1 atgtgaagag caggcacgaa cccagtggac ataagcctgt tcggttcgta agctgtaatg
       61 caagtagcgt atgcgctcac gcaactggtc cagaaccttg accgaacgca gcggtggtaa
      121 cggcgcagtg gcggttttca tggcttgtta tgactgtttt tttggggtac agtctatgcc
      181 tcgggcatcc aagcagcaag cgcgttacgc cgtgggtcga tgtttgatgt tatggagcag
      241 caacgatgtt acgcagcagg gcagtcgccc taaaacaaag ttaaacatca tgggggaagc
      301 ggtgatcgcc gaagtatcga ctcaactatc agaggtagtt ggcgtcatcg agcgccatct
      361 cgaaccgacg ttgctggccg tacatttgta cggctccgca gtggatggcg gcctgaagcc
      421 acacagcgat attgatttgc tggttacggt gaccgtaagg cttgatgaaa caacgcggcg
      481 agctttgatc aacgaccttt tggaaacttc ggcttcccct ggagagagcg agattctccg
      541 cgctgtagaa gtcaccattg ttgtgcacga cgacatcatt ccgtggcgtt atccagctaa
      601 gcgcgaactg caatttggag aatggcagcg caatgacatt cttgcaggta tcttcgagcc
      661 agccacgatc gacattgatc tggctatctt gctgacaaaa gcaagagaac atagcgttgc
      721 cttggtaggt ccagcggcgg aggaactctt tgatccggtt cctgaacagg atctatttga
      781 ggcgctaaat gaaaccttaa cgctatggaa ctcgccgccc gactgggctg gcgatgagcg
      841 aaatgtagtg cttacgttgt cccgcatttg gtacagcgca gtaaccggca aaatcgcgcc
      901 gaaggatgtc gctgccgact gggcaatgga gcgcctgccg gcccagtatc agcccgtcat
      961 acttgaagct agacaggctt atcttggaca agaagaagat cgcttggcct cgcgcgcaga
     1021 tcagttggaa gaatttgtcc attacgtgaa aggcgagatc accaaggtag tcggcaaata
     1081 atgtctagct agaaattcgt tcaagccgac gccgcttcgc ggcgcggctt aactcaagcg
     1141 ttagatgcac taagcacata attgctcaca gccaaactat caggtcaagt ctgcttttat
     1201 tatttttaag cgtgcataat aagccctaca caaattggga gatatatcat gctgtcagac
     1261 caagtttact catatatact ttagattgat ttaaaacttc atttttaatt taaaaggatc
     1321 taggtgaaga tcctttttga taatctcatg accaaaatcc cttaacgtga gttttcgttc
     1381 cactgagcgt cagaccccgt agaaaagatc aaaggatctt cttgagatcc tttttttctg
     1441 cgcgtaatct gctgcttgca aacaaaaaaa ccaccgctac cagcggtggt ttgtttgccg
     1501 gatcaagagc taccaactct ttttccgaag gtaactggct tcagcagagc gcagatacca
     1561 aatactgttc ttctagtgta gccgtagtta ggccaccact tcaagaactc tgtagcaccg
     1621 cctacatacc tcgctctgct aatcctgtta ccagtggctg ctgccagtgg cgataagtcg
     1681 tgtcttaccg ggttggactc aagacgatag ttaccggata aggcgcagcg gtcgggctga
     1741 acggggggtt cgtgcacaca gcccagcttg gagcgaacga cctacaccga actgagatac
     1801 ctacagcgtg agctatgaga aagcgccacg cttcccgaag ggagaaaggc ggacaggtat
     1861 ccggtaagcg gcagggtcgg aacaggagag cgcacgaggg agcttccagg gggaaacgcc
     1921 tggtatcttt atagtcctgt cgggtttcgc cacctctgac ttgagcgtcg atttttgtga
     1981 tgctcgtcag gggggcggag cctatggaaa aacgccagca acgcggcctt tttacggttc
     2041 ctgcactctg tgctcgctct tctttcaaga ggatgtccaa tatttttttt aaggaataag
     2101 gatacttcaa gactagattc ccccctgcat tcccatcaga accgtaaacc ttggcgcttt
     2161 ccttgggaag tattcaagaa gtgccttgtc cggtttctgt ggctcacaaa ccagcgcgcc
     2221 cgatatggct ttcttttcac ttatgaatgt accagtacgg gacaattaga acgctcctgt
     2281 aacaatctct ttgcaaatgt ggggttacat tctaaccatg tcacactgct gacgaaattc
     2341 aaagtaaaaa aaaatgggac cacgtcttga gaacgataga ttttctttat tttacattga
     2401 acagtcgttg tctcagcgcg ctttatgttt tcattcatac ttcatattat aaaataacaa
     2461 aagaagaatt tcatattcac gcccaagaaa tcaggctgct ttccaaatgc aattgacact
     2521 tcattagcca tcacacaaaa ctctttcttg ctggagcttc ttttaaaaaa gacctcagta
     2581 caccaaacac gttacccgac ctcgttattt tacgacaact atgataaaat tctgaagaaa
     2641 aaataaaaaa attttcatac ttcttgcttt tatttaaacc attgaatgat ttcttttgaa
     2701 caaaactacc tgtttcacca aaggaaatag aaagaaaaaa tcaattagaa gaaaacaaaa
     2761 aacaaa
//
