# Supplementary material for: In- & Out-Cloning: Plasmid toolboxes for scarless transcription unit and modular Golden Gate acceptor plasmid assembly
Source: bioRxiv preprint, doi:10.1101/2024.06.22.600171, version 1 (2024-06-22)
Supplement: Supporting Data S2 [file 600171_file04.zip › pSL_In-Cloning_L0_part_plasmids/pSL415.gbk]

LOCUS       pSL415        3191 bp DNA     circular SYN 11-MAR-2024
DEFINITION  .
ACCESSION   .
VERSION     .
KEYWORDS    .
SOURCE      synthetic DNA construct
  ORGANISM  synthetic DNA construct
REFERENCE   1  (bases 1 to 3191)
  AUTHORS   .
  TITLE     Direct Submission
  JOURNAL   Exported Mar 11, 2024 from SnapGene 6.2.0
            https://www.snapgene.com
FEATURES             Location/Qualifiers
     source          1..3191
                     /mol_type="other DNA"
                     /note="color: #ffffff"
                     /organism="synthetic DNA construct"
     CDS             290..1081
                     /codon_start=1
                     /gene="aadA"
                     /standard_name="SmR (SpecR/StrepR)"
                     /product="aminoglycoside adenylyltransferase (Murphy,
                     1985)"
                     /label=SmR (SpecR/StrepR)
                     /note="confers resistance to spectinomycin and
                     streptomycin"
                     /note="color: #ccffcc"
                     /translation="MGEAVIAEVSTQLSEVVGVIERHLEPTLLAVHLYGSAVDGGLKPH
                     SDIDLLVTVTVRLDETTRRALINDLLETSASPGESEILRAVEVTIVVHDDIIPWRYPAK
                     RELQFGEWQRNDILAGIFEPATIDIDLAILLTKAREHSVALVGPAAEELFDPVPEQDLF
                     EALNETLTLWNSPPDWAGDERNVVLTLSRIWYSAVTGKIAPKDVAADWAMERLPAQYQP
                     VILEARQAYLGQEEDRLASRADQLEEFVHYVKGEITKVVGK"
     rep_origin      1422..2010
                     /label=ori
                     /note="color: #ffff00"
     CDS             2067..3191
                     /codon_start=1
                     /transl_table=11
                     /standard_name="CDS"
                     /label=crtE
                     /note="Derived using Geneious Prime 2022.0.1 'Annotate by
                     BLAST' based on protein similarity"
                     /note="color: #993366"
                     /translation="DYANILTAIPLEFTPQDDIVLLEPYHYLGKNPGKEIRSQLIEAFN
                     YWLDVKKEDLEVIQNVVGMLHTGSLLMDDVEDSSVLRRGSPVAHLIYGIPQTINTANYV
                     YFLAYQEIFKLRPTPIPMPVIPPSSASLQSSVSSASSSSSASSENGGTSTPNSQIPFSK
                     DTYLDKVITDEILSLHRGQGLELFWRDSLTCPSEEEYVKMVLGKTGGLFRIAVRLMMAK
                     SECDIDFVQLVNLISIYFQIRDDYMNLQSSEYAHNKNFAEDLTEGKFSFPTIHSIHANP
                     SSRLVINTLQKKSTSPEILHHCVNYMRTETHSFEYTQEVLNTLSGALERELGRLQGEFA
                     EANSRMDLGDVDSEGRTGKNVKLEAILKKLADIPL"
ORIGIN
        1 tgatgaagag caggcacgaa cccagtggac ataagcctgt tcggttcgta agctgtaatg
       61 caagtagcgt atgcgctcac gcaactggtc cagaaccttg accgaacgca gcggtggtaa
      121 cggcgcagtg gcggttttca tggcttgtta tgactgtttt tttggggtac agtctatgcc
      181 tcgggcatcc aagcagcaag cgcgttacgc cgtgggtcga tgtttgatgt tatggagcag
      241 caacgatgtt acgcagcagg gcagtcgccc taaaacaaag ttaaacatca tgggggaagc
      301 ggtgatcgcc gaagtatcga ctcaactatc agaggtagtt ggcgtcatcg agcgccatct
      361 cgaaccgacg ttgctggccg tacatttgta cggctccgca gtggatggcg gcctgaagcc
      421 acacagcgat attgatttgc tggttacggt gaccgtaagg cttgatgaaa caacgcggcg
      481 agctttgatc aacgaccttt tggaaacttc ggcttcccct ggagagagcg agattctccg
      541 cgctgtagaa gtcaccattg ttgtgcacga cgacatcatt ccgtggcgtt atccagctaa
      601 gcgcgaactg caatttggag aatggcagcg caatgacatt cttgcaggta tcttcgagcc
      661 agccacgatc gacattgatc tggctatctt gctgacaaaa gcaagagaac atagcgttgc
      721 cttggtaggt ccagcggcgg aggaactctt tgatccggtt cctgaacagg atctatttga
      781 ggcgctaaat gaaaccttaa cgctatggaa ctcgccgccc gactgggctg gcgatgagcg
      841 aaatgtagtg cttacgttgt cccgcatttg gtacagcgca gtaaccggca aaatcgcgcc
      901 gaaggatgtc gctgccgact gggcaatgga gcgcctgccg gcccagtatc agcccgtcat
      961 acttgaagct agacaggctt atcttggaca agaagaagat cgcttggcct cgcgcgcaga
     1021 tcagttggaa gaatttgtcc attacgtgaa aggcgagatc accaaggtag tcggcaaata
     1081 atgtctagct agaaattcgt tcaagccgac gccgcttcgc ggcgcggctt aactcaagcg
     1141 ttagatgcac taagcacata attgctcaca gccaaactat caggtcaagt ctgcttttat
     1201 tatttttaag cgtgcataat aagccctaca caaattggga gatatatcat gctgtcagac
     1261 caagtttact catatatact ttagattgat ttaaaacttc atttttaatt taaaaggatc
     1321 taggtgaaga tcctttttga taatctcatg accaaaatcc cttaacgtga gttttcgttc
     1381 cactgagcgt cagaccccgt agaaaagatc aaaggatctt cttgagatcc tttttttctg
     1441 cgcgtaatct gctgcttgca aacaaaaaaa ccaccgctac cagcggtggt ttgtttgccg
     1501 gatcaagagc taccaactct ttttccgaag gtaactggct tcagcagagc gcagatacca
     1561 aatactgttc ttctagtgta gccgtagtta ggccaccact tcaagaactc tgtagcaccg
     1621 cctacatacc tcgctctgct aatcctgtta ccagtggctg ctgccagtgg cgataagtcg
     1681 tgtcttaccg ggttggactc aagacgatag ttaccggata aggcgcagcg gtcgggctga
     1741 acggggggtt cgtgcacaca gcccagcttg gagcgaacga cctacaccga actgagatac
     1801 ctacagcgtg agctatgaga aagcgccacg cttcccgaag ggagaaaggc ggacaggtat
     1861 ccggtaagcg gcagggtcgg aacaggagag cgcacgaggg agcttccagg gggaaacgcc
     1921 tggtatcttt atagtcctgt cgggtttcgc cacctctgac ttgagcgtcg atttttgtga
     1981 tgctcgtcag gggggcggag cctatggaaa aacgccagca acgcggcctt tttacggttc
     2041 ctgcactctg tgctcgctct tctatggact acgctaacat attaacagca attccattgg
     2101 agtttacccc tcaagacgat atagtcttgc ttgaaccata tcactatttg ggcaaaaacc
     2161 ctggaaagga aatcagatct caactgatag aggccttcaa ttattggctt gacgtgaaaa
     2221 aggaagattt ggaagtcatt cagaacgtcg ttggtatgtt acataccggg agtttactaa
     2281 tggatgatgt agaagattca tcggtattgc gtagaggctc acctgtggct catctaattt
     2341 atggaattcc acagactatt aatactgcca attacgttta ctttctagca tatcaagaga
     2401 ttttcaaact ccggccaact cctattccta tgcccgttat accaccttcc agcgcttctc
     2461 tgcaatcaag cgtttccagc gcatcttctt cctcatcagc ttcatccgaa aacggtggaa
     2521 cctctacgcc gaatagccaa ataccattct ccaaggacac ctatctggat aaagttataa
     2581 cagatgaaat ccttagtttg cacagaggtc aaggattaga attattttgg agggattcac
     2641 tcacttgccc ctcggaagaa gaatatgtca agatggtact gggcaaaact ggtggtttgt
     2701 ttagaatagc agttagactt atgatggcga aatctgaatg tgatattgac tttgtccagt
     2761 tagtaaattt aattagtatc tacttccaaa tccgcgacga ttacatgaat ttacaaagtt
     2821 cggagtatgc acataataaa aattttgctg aagatctaac ggaaggcaaa ttttctttcc
     2881 ccacaattca ctcaatccac gccaacccat ctagtagatt agtgattaat actttacaaa
     2941 aaaagtctac tagcccagaa attctacatc attgtgtgaa ctacatgcgt acagaaacgc
     3001 attctttcga gtacacccaa gaagttttga atacactttc cggtgctttg gagagggaat
     3061 taggtcgact acagggtgag tttgctgaag caaatagtag gatggatttg ggggatgtag
     3121 actcggaagg aagaacaggt aaaaacgtta agttagaggc gatcttgaag aagttggccg
     3181 atatcccgct g
//
