# Supplementary material for: In- & Out-Cloning: Plasmid toolboxes for scarless transcription unit and modular Golden Gate acceptor plasmid assembly
Source: bioRxiv preprint, doi:10.1101/2024.06.22.600171, version 1 (2024-06-22)
Supplement: Supporting Data S2 [file 600171_file04.zip › pSL_In-Cloning_L0_part_plasmids/pSL416.gbk]

LOCUS       pSL416        3809 bp DNA     circular SYN 11-MAR-2024
DEFINITION  .
ACCESSION   .
VERSION     .
KEYWORDS    .
SOURCE      synthetic DNA construct
  ORGANISM  synthetic DNA construct
REFERENCE   1  (bases 1 to 3809)
  AUTHORS   .
  TITLE     Direct Submission
  JOURNAL   Exported Mar 11, 2024 from SnapGene 6.2.0
            https://www.snapgene.com
FEATURES             Location/Qualifiers
     source          1..3809
                     /mol_type="other DNA"
                     /note="color: #ffffff"
                     /organism="synthetic DNA construct"
     CDS             290..1081
                     /codon_start=1
                     /gene="aadA"
                     /standard_name="SmR (SpecR/StrepR)"
                     /product="aminoglycoside adenylyltransferase (Murphy,
                     1985)"
                     /label=SmR (SpecR/StrepR)
                     /note="confers resistance to spectinomycin and
                     streptomycin"
                     /note="color: #ccffcc"
                     /translation="MGEAVIAEVSTQLSEVVGVIERHLEPTLLAVHLYGSAVDGGLKPH
                     SDIDLLVTVTVRLDETTRRALINDLLETSASPGESEILRAVEVTIVVHDDIIPWRYPAK
                     RELQFGEWQRNDILAGIFEPATIDIDLAILLTKAREHSVALVGPAAEELFDPVPEQDLF
                     EALNETLTLWNSPPDWAGDERNVVLTLSRIWYSAVTGKIAPKDVAADWAMERLPAQYQP
                     VILEARQAYLGQEEDRLASRADQLEEFVHYVKGEITKVVGK"
     rep_origin      1422..2010
                     /label=ori
                     /note="color: #ffff00"
     CDS             join(2064..3809,1..3)
                     /codon_start=1
                     /transl_table=11
                     /gene="crtI"
                     /standard_name="crtI CDS"
                     /label=crtI CDS
                     /label=crtI
                     /note="optimized for expression in S. cerevisiae"
                     /note="Derived using Geneious Prime 2022.0.1 'Annotate by
                     BLAST' based on protein similarity"
                     /note="color: #993366"
                     /translation="MGKEQDQDKPTAIIVGCGIGGIATAARLAKEGFQVTVFEKNDYSG
                     GRCSLIERDGYRFDQGPSLLLLPDLFKQTFEDLGEKMEDWVDLIKCEPNYVCHFHDEET
                     FTFSTDMALLKREVERFEGKDGFDRFLSFIQEAHRHYELAVVHVLQKNFPGFAAFLRLQ
                     FIGQILALHPFESIWTRVCRYFKTDRLRRVFSFAVMYMGQSPYSAPGTYSLLQYTELTE
                     GIWYPRGGFWQVPNTLLQIVKRNNPSAKFNFNAPVSQVLLSPAKDRATGVRLESGEEHH
                     ADVVIVNADLVYASEHLIPDDARNKIGQLGEVKRSWWADLVGGKKLKGSCSSLSFYWSM
                     DRIVDGLGGHNIFLAEDFKGSFDTIFEELGLPADPSFYVNVPSRIDPSAAPEGKDAIVI
                     LVPCGHIDASNPQDYNKLVARARKFVIQTLSAKLGLPDFEKMIVAEKVHDAPSWEKEFN
                     LKDGSILGLAHNFMQVLGFRPSTRHPKYDKLFFVGASTHPGTGVPIVLAGAKLTANQVL
                     ESFDRSPAPDPNMSLSVPYGKPLKSNGTGIDSQVQLKFMDLERWVYLLVLLIGAVIARS
                     VGVLAF"
ORIGIN
        1 tgatgaagag caggcacgaa cccagtggac ataagcctgt tcggttcgta agctgtaatg
       61 caagtagcgt atgcgctcac gcaactggtc cagaaccttg accgaacgca gcggtggtaa
      121 cggcgcagtg gcggttttca tggcttgtta tgactgtttt tttggggtac agtctatgcc
      181 tcgggcatcc aagcagcaag cgcgttacgc cgtgggtcga tgtttgatgt tatggagcag
      241 caacgatgtt acgcagcagg gcagtcgccc taaaacaaag ttaaacatca tgggggaagc
      301 ggtgatcgcc gaagtatcga ctcaactatc agaggtagtt ggcgtcatcg agcgccatct
      361 cgaaccgacg ttgctggccg tacatttgta cggctccgca gtggatggcg gcctgaagcc
      421 acacagcgat attgatttgc tggttacggt gaccgtaagg cttgatgaaa caacgcggcg
      481 agctttgatc aacgaccttt tggaaacttc ggcttcccct ggagagagcg agattctccg
      541 cgctgtagaa gtcaccattg ttgtgcacga cgacatcatt ccgtggcgtt atccagctaa
      601 gcgcgaactg caatttggag aatggcagcg caatgacatt cttgcaggta tcttcgagcc
      661 agccacgatc gacattgatc tggctatctt gctgacaaaa gcaagagaac atagcgttgc
      721 cttggtaggt ccagcggcgg aggaactctt tgatccggtt cctgaacagg atctatttga
      781 ggcgctaaat gaaaccttaa cgctatggaa ctcgccgccc gactgggctg gcgatgagcg
      841 aaatgtagtg cttacgttgt cccgcatttg gtacagcgca gtaaccggca aaatcgcgcc
      901 gaaggatgtc gctgccgact gggcaatgga gcgcctgccg gcccagtatc agcccgtcat
      961 acttgaagct agacaggctt atcttggaca agaagaagat cgcttggcct cgcgcgcaga
     1021 tcagttggaa gaatttgtcc attacgtgaa aggcgagatc accaaggtag tcggcaaata
     1081 atgtctagct agaaattcgt tcaagccgac gccgcttcgc ggcgcggctt aactcaagcg
     1141 ttagatgcac taagcacata attgctcaca gccaaactat caggtcaagt ctgcttttat
     1201 tatttttaag cgtgcataat aagccctaca caaattggga gatatatcat gctgtcagac
     1261 caagtttact catatatact ttagattgat ttaaaacttc atttttaatt taaaaggatc
     1321 taggtgaaga tcctttttga taatctcatg accaaaatcc cttaacgtga gttttcgttc
     1381 cactgagcgt cagaccccgt agaaaagatc aaaggatctt cttgagatcc tttttttctg
     1441 cgcgtaatct gctgcttgca aacaaaaaaa ccaccgctac cagcggtggt ttgtttgccg
     1501 gatcaagagc taccaactct ttttccgaag gtaactggct tcagcagagc gcagatacca
     1561 aatactgttc ttctagtgta gccgtagtta ggccaccact tcaagaactc tgtagcaccg
     1621 cctacatacc tcgctctgct aatcctgtta ccagtggctg ctgccagtgg cgataagtcg
     1681 tgtcttaccg ggttggactc aagacgatag ttaccggata aggcgcagcg gtcgggctga
     1741 acggggggtt cgtgcacaca gcccagcttg gagcgaacga cctacaccga actgagatac
     1801 ctacagcgtg agctatgaga aagcgccacg cttcccgaag ggagaaaggc ggacaggtat
     1861 ccggtaagcg gcagggtcgg aacaggagag cgcacgaggg agcttccagg gggaaacgcc
     1921 tggtatcttt atagtcctgt cgggtttcgc cacctctgac ttgagcgtcg atttttgtga
     1981 tgctcgtcag gggggcggag cctatggaaa aacgccagca acgcggcctt tttacggttc
     2041 ctgcactctg tgctcgctct tctatgggga aagaacaaga tcaggataaa ccaactgcta
     2101 ttatcgtcgg ctgtggtatt ggtggtattg ccacagctgc tcgtcttgca aaggaagggt
     2161 tccaggttac cgtattcgaa aagaatgatt acagcggcgg gagatgctca ttgatcgaac
     2221 gcgatggata caggttcgat caaggcccga gcttgcttct tttaccagac ctctttaagc
     2281 aaacatttga agatcttggg gagaaaatgg aagattgggt ggatttaatc aagtgtgagc
     2341 caaattatgt ctgtcatttc catgatgaag aaaccttcac tttctccacc gatatggctc
     2401 tgctaaaaag agaagtggaa agatttgaag gcaaggatgg ctttgacaga tttttatcct
     2461 tcatccagga ggcacataga cattacgagc ttgccgtggt tcacgttctt cagaagaatt
     2521 ttcctggttt tgctgccttt ttgagattgc aattcatagg tcaaatacta gcgttacacc
     2581 cttttgaatc tatttggact cgtgtgtgca gatattttaa gaccgacagg ctcagaagag
     2641 tcttttcttt tgccgtaatg tacatgggtc agtcccctta ttctgctcca ggaacttatt
     2701 cgttattgca atatacagag ttgacggaag gtatttggta tccaagaggt ggattctggc
     2761 aagtgcctaa cactttattg caaatagtta aacggaataa ccccagtgca aaattcaatt
     2821 ttaatgcccc cgtgagtcaa gttcttctgt caccagccaa agacagagct acaggtgtaa
     2881 gactcgaatc tggagaagaa catcacgcag acgtagtaat tgtcaatgct gatttggtat
     2941 acgcttcaga gcatttgata cccgatgacg ctaggaataa gatcggacaa ttaggcgaag
     3001 ttaaacgatc gtggtgggcg gatttggttg gtgggaagaa attaaagggt tcgtgtagta
     3061 gcttgtcttt ttattggagt atggatagga tcgtcgacgg tctaggtggc cataacatat
     3121 tcttagcaga agattttaag ggttctttcg acaccatctt cgaagagtta ggtttgccag
     3181 cagatccatc cttttatgtt aacgtgccta gtagaataga tccatcggcg gcacctgaag
     3241 gtaaagatgc tattgttatt ttggttccct gcggacacat tgacgcctct aaccctcagg
     3301 attacaataa gttagtcgca cgtgcccgta aatttgttat acaaactctg tcagcgaaat
     3361 taggtttacc agacttcgag aaaatgattg tcgctgaaaa ggtccatgat gctccaagct
     3421 gggaaaaaga gttcaacttg aaagatggat ctatcttagg actagcacat aatttcatgc
     3481 aagttctggg ttttaggcct tccacgaggc acccgaaata tgacaaactg ttttttgtag
     3541 gtgcatcaac acatcctgga acaggtgtac cgattgtgct cgctggtgca aaattgactg
     3601 cgaaccaagt cttagaatct tttgaccgat ctccagctcc ggatcccaac atgtcactat
     3661 cagtaccata cggtaagcct ttgaaatcaa atggaacggg catagattcc caagttcagc
     3721 ttaaatttat ggacttggag agatgggtgt atctactagt tctgctaatt ggggcagtta
     3781 ttgcccgcag tgttggcgtt ttagctttt
//
