# Supplementary material for: In- & Out-Cloning: Plasmid toolboxes for scarless transcription unit and modular Golden Gate acceptor plasmid assembly
Source: bioRxiv preprint, doi:10.1101/2024.06.22.600171, version 1 (2024-06-22)
Supplement: Supporting Data S2 [file 600171_file04.zip › pSL_In-Cloning_L0_part_plasmids/pSL417.gbk]

LOCUS       pSL417        4082 bp DNA     circular SYN 11-MAR-2024
DEFINITION  .
ACCESSION   .
VERSION     .
KEYWORDS    .
SOURCE      synthetic DNA construct
  ORGANISM  synthetic DNA construct
REFERENCE   1  (bases 1 to 4082)
  AUTHORS   .
  TITLE     Direct Submission
  JOURNAL   Exported Mar 11, 2024 from SnapGene 6.2.0
            https://www.snapgene.com
FEATURES             Location/Qualifiers
     source          1..4082
                     /mol_type="other DNA"
                     /note="color: #ffffff"
                     /organism="synthetic DNA construct"
     CDS             290..1081
                     /codon_start=1
                     /gene="aadA"
                     /standard_name="SmR (SpecR/StrepR)"
                     /product="aminoglycoside adenylyltransferase (Murphy,
                     1985)"
                     /label=SmR (SpecR/StrepR)
                     /note="confers resistance to spectinomycin and
                     streptomycin"
                     /note="color: #ccffcc"
                     /translation="MGEAVIAEVSTQLSEVVGVIERHLEPTLLAVHLYGSAVDGGLKPH
                     SDIDLLVTVTVRLDETTRRALINDLLETSASPGESEILRAVEVTIVVHDDIIPWRYPAK
                     RELQFGEWQRNDILAGIFEPATIDIDLAILLTKAREHSVALVGPAAEELFDPVPEQDLF
                     EALNETLTLWNSPPDWAGDERNVVLTLSRIWYSAVTGKIAPKDVAADWAMERLPAQYQP
                     VILEARQAYLGQEEDRLASRADQLEEFVHYVKGEITKVVGK"
     rep_origin      1422..2010
                     /label=ori
                     /note="color: #ffff00"
     CDS             join(2064..4082,1..3)
                     /codon_start=1
                     /standard_name="CDS"
                     /label=crtYB
                     /note="Derived using Geneious Prime 2022.0.1 'Annotate by
                     BLAST' based on protein similarity"
                     /note="color: #993366"
                     /translation="MTALAYYQIHLIYTLPILGLLGLLTSPILTKFDIYKISILVFIAF
                     SATTPWDSWIIRNGAWTYPSAESGQGVFGTFLDVPYEEYAFFVIQTVITGLVYVLATRH
                     LLPSLALPKTRSSALSLALKALIPLPIIYLFTAHPSPSPDPLVTDHYFYMRALSLLITP
                     PTMLLAALSGEYAFDWKSGRAKSTIAAIMIPTVYLIWVDYVAVGQDSWSINDEKIVGWR
                     LGGVLPIEEAMFFLLTNLMIVLGLSACDHTQALYLLHGRTIYGNKKMPSSFPLITPPVL
                     SLFFSSRPYSSQPKRDLELAVKLLEEKSRSFFVASAGFPSEVRERLVGLYAFCRVTDDL
                     IDSPEVSSNPHATIDMVSDFLTLLFGPPLHPSQPDKILSSPLLPPSHPSRPTGMYPLPP
                     PPSLSPAELVQFLTERVPVQYHFAFRLLAKLQGLIPRYPLDELLRGYTTDLIFPLSTEA
                     VQARKTPIETTADLLDYGLCVAGSVAELLVYVSWASAPSQVPATIEEREAVLVASREMG
                     TALQLVNIARDIKGDATEGRFYLPLSFFGLRDESKLAIPTDWTEPRPQDFDKLLSLSPS
                     STLPSSNASESFRFEWKTYSLPLVAYAEDLAKHSYKGIDRLPTEVQAGMRAACASYLLI
                     GREIKVVWKGDVGERRTVAGWRRVRKVLSVVMSGWEGQ"
ORIGIN
        1 tgatgaagag caggcacgaa cccagtggac ataagcctgt tcggttcgta agctgtaatg
       61 caagtagcgt atgcgctcac gcaactggtc cagaaccttg accgaacgca gcggtggtaa
      121 cggcgcagtg gcggttttca tggcttgtta tgactgtttt tttggggtac agtctatgcc
      181 tcgggcatcc aagcagcaag cgcgttacgc cgtgggtcga tgtttgatgt tatggagcag
      241 caacgatgtt acgcagcagg gcagtcgccc taaaacaaag ttaaacatca tgggggaagc
      301 ggtgatcgcc gaagtatcga ctcaactatc agaggtagtt ggcgtcatcg agcgccatct
      361 cgaaccgacg ttgctggccg tacatttgta cggctccgca gtggatggcg gcctgaagcc
      421 acacagcgat attgatttgc tggttacggt gaccgtaagg cttgatgaaa caacgcggcg
      481 agctttgatc aacgaccttt tggaaacttc ggcttcccct ggagagagcg agattctccg
      541 cgctgtagaa gtcaccattg ttgtgcacga cgacatcatt ccgtggcgtt atccagctaa
      601 gcgcgaactg caatttggag aatggcagcg caatgacatt cttgcaggta tcttcgagcc
      661 agccacgatc gacattgatc tggctatctt gctgacaaaa gcaagagaac atagcgttgc
      721 cttggtaggt ccagcggcgg aggaactctt tgatccggtt cctgaacagg atctatttga
      781 ggcgctaaat gaaaccttaa cgctatggaa ctcgccgccc gactgggctg gcgatgagcg
      841 aaatgtagtg cttacgttgt cccgcatttg gtacagcgca gtaaccggca aaatcgcgcc
      901 gaaggatgtc gctgccgact gggcaatgga gcgcctgccg gcccagtatc agcccgtcat
      961 acttgaagct agacaggctt atcttggaca agaagaagat cgcttggcct cgcgcgcaga
     1021 tcagttggaa gaatttgtcc attacgtgaa aggcgagatc accaaggtag tcggcaaata
     1081 atgtctagct agaaattcgt tcaagccgac gccgcttcgc ggcgcggctt aactcaagcg
     1141 ttagatgcac taagcacata attgctcaca gccaaactat caggtcaagt ctgcttttat
     1201 tatttttaag cgtgcataat aagccctaca caaattggga gatatatcat gctgtcagac
     1261 caagtttact catatatact ttagattgat ttaaaacttc atttttaatt taaaaggatc
     1321 taggtgaaga tcctttttga taatctcatg accaaaatcc cttaacgtga gttttcgttc
     1381 cactgagcgt cagaccccgt agaaaagatc aaaggatctt cttgagatcc tttttttctg
     1441 cgcgtaatct gctgcttgca aacaaaaaaa ccaccgctac cagcggtggt ttgtttgccg
     1501 gatcaagagc taccaactct ttttccgaag gtaactggct tcagcagagc gcagatacca
     1561 aatactgttc ttctagtgta gccgtagtta ggccaccact tcaagaactc tgtagcaccg
     1621 cctacatacc tcgctctgct aatcctgtta ccagtggctg ctgccagtgg cgataagtcg
     1681 tgtcttaccg ggttggactc aagacgatag ttaccggata aggcgcagcg gtcgggctga
     1741 acggggggtt cgtgcacaca gcccagcttg gagcgaacga cctacaccga actgagatac
     1801 ctacagcgtg agctatgaga aagcgccacg cttcccgaag ggagaaaggc ggacaggtat
     1861 ccggtaagcg gcagggtcgg aacaggagag cgcacgaggg agcttccagg gggaaacgcc
     1921 tggtatcttt atagtcctgt cgggtttcgc cacctctgac ttgagcgtcg atttttgtga
     1981 tgctcgtcag gggggcggag cctatggaaa aacgccagca acgcggcctt tttacggttc
     2041 ctgcactctg tgctcgctct tctatgacag ccttagctta ttatcaaatt cacttgatat
     2101 acactctgcc gattttggga ttgctgggtt tattaacttc tccaatactc acgaagtttg
     2161 atatatacaa aatcagcatt ctcgtattta tagctttctc agcgaccaca ccgtgggaca
     2221 gctggatcat tcgaaacggg gcttggacgt acccttcggc tgagtcaggt cagggtgttt
     2281 ttggaacatt tcttgatgtg ccatatgaag aatatgcttt ttttgtcatt caaactgtga
     2341 ttacagggct ggtatatgtg ttggccacta gacatttgct cccatcttta gctctgccaa
     2401 agactcgatc ctctgcttta tctctagcat tgaaagcgtt aatacctttg ccaataatat
     2461 atttgttcac tgcccatcct tctccaagcc ctgatccttt agttactgac cattattttt
     2521 atatgagggc cttatcattg ttaataaccc caccaactat gctattagca gctctgagtg
     2581 gcgagtacgc atttgactgg aagtcgggtc gtgcgaaatc tacgattgct gcaattatga
     2641 tacctaccgt ttacttaatc tgggtcgatt acgttgcagt cggccaggat tcttggtcca
     2701 tcaacgatga aaaaattgta ggatggaggc ttggaggggt attgcctatc gaagaagcaa
     2761 tgtttttcct tctaactaat cttatgatcg ttttaggttt atccgcctgt gatcatactc
     2821 aggcattgta tttactgcat ggaagaacaa tatacggtaa taaaaagatg ccttcgtctt
     2881 tcccacttat tacgccacca gttttgtccc tattctttag tagtagaccc tacagctcac
     2941 aacccaagag agacttagaa ttggcagtca aattgttaga ggaaaagtct cgatcatttt
     3001 tcgtggcctc tgcaggcttc ccatcagaag tacgcgaaag attggttggg ctatatgcat
     3061 tctgtagagt gactgacgac ttgattgaca gcccggaggt ttcgtctaat ccacacgcta
     3121 ctatcgatat ggtatccgat ttcctaacct tgttgtttgg tccacctctc cacccctccc
     3181 aacccgacaa aatactgtca agtccgctac tacctccatc gcatccaagt cgtcctacag
     3241 gtatgtatcc tttaccccca ccaccttcat tgtccccagc tgaacttgtt cagtttttaa
     3301 ctgagagggt tccagtgcag taccactttg cttttcgttt acttgcaaaa ttgcaaggtt
     3361 taattcctag atatcctttg gatgaattat tgagaggtta tacaacagat ttaattttcc
     3421 cgctatccac agaagcagtc caagcaagaa agacccccat tgaaaccacc gctgatctgc
     3481 tggattatgg tttatgtgtt gctggctctg tggccgaact tttggtttac gtatcttggg
     3541 caagtgcgcc ttcacaagtc ccggctacta tcgaagaaag ggaagcggta cttgtcgcca
     3601 gtagagaaat gggaacggcg ctacaactag tcaatattgc tcgtgatatc aaaggtgatg
     3661 ctacagaggg caggttctat ttaccactta gtttctttgg tctacgcgat gaaagtaaat
     3721 tggctattcc taccgattgg acagaacccc ggccccaaga cttcgataag ttattgtctt
     3781 taagcccaag ctcaacacta ccgtcgtcta acgcctcaga gtcatttaga tttgagtgga
     3841 aaacgtattc ccttccattg gtcgcctacg cagaagattt agctaaacat agttacaagg
     3901 gtattgatag acttccaact gaagttcaag caggcatgag agccgcttgc gcttcatacc
     3961 tgttgatcgg tcgtgaaatt aaagttgttt ggaaaggtga cgttggagag agaagaaccg
     4021 tggccggatg gaggagagtt aggaaggtgc tctctgtagt tatgtccggc tgggagggtc
     4081 aa
//
