# Supplementary material for: In- & Out-Cloning: Plasmid toolboxes for scarless transcription unit and modular Golden Gate acceptor plasmid assembly
Source: bioRxiv preprint, doi:10.1101/2024.06.22.600171, version 1 (2024-06-22)
Supplement: Supporting Data S2 [file 600171_file04.zip › pSL_In-Cloning_L0_part_plasmids/pSL892.gbk]

LOCUS       pSL892        2291 bp DNA     circular SYN 11-MAR-2024
DEFINITION  .
ACCESSION   .
VERSION     .
KEYWORDS    .
SOURCE      synthetic DNA construct
  ORGANISM  synthetic DNA construct
REFERENCE   1  (bases 1 to 2291)
  AUTHORS   .
  TITLE     Direct Submission
  JOURNAL   Exported Mar 11, 2024 from SnapGene 6.2.0
            https://www.snapgene.com
FEATURES             Location/Qualifiers
     source          1..2291
                     /mol_type="other DNA"
                     /note="color: #ffffff"
                     /organism="synthetic DNA construct"
     CDS             290..1081
                     /codon_start=1
                     /gene="aadA"
                     /product="aminoglycoside adenylyltransferase (Murphy,
                     1985)"
                     /label=SmR (SpecR/StrepR)
                     /note="confers resistance to spectinomycin and
                     streptomycin"
                     /note="color: #ccffcc"
                     /translation="MGEAVIAEVSTQLSEVVGVIERHLEPTLLAVHLYGSAVDGGLKPH
                     SDIDLLVTVTVRLDETTRRALINDLLETSASPGESEILRAVEVTIVVHDDIIPWRYPAK
                     RELQFGEWQRNDILAGIFEPATIDIDLAILLTKAREHSVALVGPAAEELFDPVPEQDLF
                     EALNETLTLWNSPPDWAGDERNVVLTLSRIWYSAVTGKIAPKDVAADWAMERLPAQYQP
                     VILEARQAYLGQEEDRLASRADQLEEFVHYVKGEITKVVGK"
     rep_origin      1422..2010
                     /label=ori
                     /label=ori - pMB1
                     /note="high-copy-number ColE1/pMB1/pBR322/pUC origin of 
                     replication"
                     /note="/snapgene_direction=RIGHT"
                     /note="color: #ffff00"
     terminator      2067..2291
                     /label=ScADH1 Terminator
                     /note="Derived using Geneious Prime 2022.0.1 'Annotate
                     from Database' based on nucleotide similarity"
                     /note="/Alternative_Match=100.00%; Adjusted-Interval-0:0/0;
                     ScADH1 Terminator (<a 
                     href=""urn:local:.:18j-e5uw3kj"">pYTK063 - ScADH1 
                     Terminator</a>)"
                     /note="/Alternative_Match=100.00%; Adjusted-Interval-0:0/0;
                     ScADH1 Terminator (<a 
                     href=""urn:local:.:7q-dz8rhrc"">pYTK063</a>)"
                     /note="/Alternative_Match=100.00%;
                     Adjusted-Interval-0:0/-32;
                     yADH1 (<a href=""urn:local:.:5f-e6ovlmp"">Terminator 
                     (artificial, large, %T~>90) AND ScADH1 Terminator</a>)"
                     /note="/Alternative_Match=100.00%;
                     Adjusted-Interval-0:0/-37;
                     ADH1 terminator (<a 
                     href=""urn:local:.:2i-ebo9ad8"">pSL0013_pTK0013_corr_TGA</ 
                     a>)"
                     /note="/Alternative_Match=100.00%;
                     Adjusted-Interval-0:0/-37;
                     ADH1 terminator (<a 
                     href=""urn:local:.:2f-ebo9ad3"">pSL0013_pTK0013</a>)"
                     /note="/Alternative_Match=100.00%;
                     Adjusted-Interval-0:0/-37;
                     ADH1 terminator (<a 
                     href=""urn:local:.:2a-ebo9acu"">pSL0012_pTK0012_corr_TGA</ 
                     a>)"
                     /note="/Alternative_Match=100.00%;
                     Adjusted-Interval-0:0/-37;
                     ADH1 terminator (<a 
                     href=""urn:local:.:25-ebo9aci"">pSL0012_pTK0012</a>)"
                     /note="/Primary_Match=100.00%; Adjusted-Interval-0:0/0;
                     ScADH1
                     Terminator (<a 
                     href=""urn:local:.:6w-dz8rhqz"">pYTK053</a>)"
                     /note="/Transferred_From=pYTK053"
                     /note="/Transferred_Similarity=100.00%"
                     /note="color: #ffffff"
ORIGIN
        1 cggtgaagag caggcacgaa cccagtggac ataagcctgt tcggttcgta agctgtaatg
       61 caagtagcgt atgcgctcac gcaactggtc cagaaccttg accgaacgca gcggtggtaa
      121 cggcgcagtg gcggttttca tggcttgtta tgactgtttt tttggggtac agtctatgcc
      181 tcgggcatcc aagcagcaag cgcgttacgc cgtgggtcga tgtttgatgt tatggagcag
      241 caacgatgtt acgcagcagg gcagtcgccc taaaacaaag ttaaacatca tgggggaagc
      301 ggtgatcgcc gaagtatcga ctcaactatc agaggtagtt ggcgtcatcg agcgccatct
      361 cgaaccgacg ttgctggccg tacatttgta cggctccgca gtggatggcg gcctgaagcc
      421 acacagcgat attgatttgc tggttacggt gaccgtaagg cttgatgaaa caacgcggcg
      481 agctttgatc aacgaccttt tggaaacttc ggcttcccct ggagagagcg agattctccg
      541 cgctgtagaa gtcaccattg ttgtgcacga cgacatcatt ccgtggcgtt atccagctaa
      601 gcgcgaactg caatttggag aatggcagcg caatgacatt cttgcaggta tcttcgagcc
      661 agccacgatc gacattgatc tggctatctt gctgacaaaa gcaagagaac atagcgttgc
      721 cttggtaggt ccagcggcgg aggaactctt tgatccggtt cctgaacagg atctatttga
      781 ggcgctaaat gaaaccttaa cgctatggaa ctcgccgccc gactgggctg gcgatgagcg
      841 aaatgtagtg cttacgttgt cccgcatttg gtacagcgca gtaaccggca aaatcgcgcc
      901 gaaggatgtc gctgccgact gggcaatgga gcgcctgccg gcccagtatc agcccgtcat
      961 acttgaagct agacaggctt atcttggaca agaagaagat cgcttggcct cgcgcgcaga
     1021 tcagttggaa gaatttgtcc attacgtgaa aggcgagatc accaaggtag tcggcaaata
     1081 atgtctagct agaaattcgt tcaagccgac gccgcttcgc ggcgcggctt aactcaagcg
     1141 ttagatgcac taagcacata attgctcaca gccaaactat caggtcaagt ctgcttttat
     1201 tatttttaag cgtgcataat aagccctaca caaattggga gatatatcat gctgtcagac
     1261 caagtttact catatatact ttagattgat ttaaaacttc atttttaatt taaaaggatc
     1321 taggtgaaga tcctttttga taatctcatg accaaaatcc cttaacgtga gttttcgttc
     1381 cactgagcgt cagaccccgt agaaaagatc aaaggatctt cttgagatcc tttttttctg
     1441 cgcgtaatct gctgcttgca aacaaaaaaa ccaccgctac cagcggtggt ttgtttgccg
     1501 gatcaagagc taccaactct ttttccgaag gtaactggct tcagcagagc gcagatacca
     1561 aatactgttc ttctagtgta gccgtagtta ggccaccact tcaagaactc tgtagcaccg
     1621 cctacatacc tcgctctgct aatcctgtta ccagtggctg ctgccagtgg cgataagtcg
     1681 tgtcttaccg ggttggactc aagacgatag ttaccggata aggcgcagcg gtcgggctga
     1741 acggggggtt cgtgcacaca gcccagcttg gagcgaacga cctacaccga actgagatac
     1801 ctacagcgtg agctatgaga aagcgccacg cttcccgaag ggagaaaggc ggacaggtat
     1861 ccggtaagcg gcagggtcgg aacaggagag cgcacgaggg agcttccagg gggaaacgcc
     1921 tggtatcttt atagtcctgt cgggtttcgc cacctctgac ttgagcgtcg atttttgtga
     1981 tgctcgtcag gggggcggag cctatggaaa aacgccagca acgcggcctt tttacggttc
     2041 ctgcactctg tgctcgctct tcttgagcga atttcttatg atttatgatt tttattatta
     2101 aataagttat aaaaaaaata agtgtataca aattttaaag tgactcttag gttttaaaac
     2161 gaaaattctt attcttgagt aactctttcc tgtaggtcag gttgctttct caggtatagc
     2221 atgaggtcgc tcttattgac cacacctcta ccggcatgcc gagcaaatgc ctgcaaatcg
     2281 ctccccattt c
//
