# Supplementary material for: In- & Out-Cloning: Plasmid toolboxes for scarless transcription unit and modular Golden Gate acceptor plasmid assembly
Source: bioRxiv preprint, doi:10.1101/2024.06.22.600171, version 1 (2024-06-22)
Supplement: Supporting Data S2 [file 600171_file04.zip › pSL_L1_acceptor_plasmids/pSL068.gbk]

LOCUS       pSL068        3625 bp DNA     circular SYN 11-MAR-2024
DEFINITION  .
ACCESSION   .
VERSION     .
KEYWORDS    .
SOURCE      synthetic DNA construct
  ORGANISM  synthetic DNA construct
REFERENCE   1  (bases 1 to 3625)
  AUTHORS   biochemistry-MPI-Marburg
  TITLE     Direct Submission
  JOURNAL   Exported Mar 11, 2024 from SnapGene 6.2.0
            https://www.snapgene.com
FEATURES             Location/Qualifiers
     source          1..3625
                     /mol_type="other DNA"
                     /note="color: #ffffff"
                     /organism="synthetic DNA construct"
     promoter        36..140
                     /gene="bla"
                     /label=AmpR promoter
                     /note="color: #ffffff; direction: RIGHT"
     CDS             141..1001
                     /codon_start=1
                     /gene="bla"
                     /product="beta-lactamase"
                     /label=AmpR
                     /note="confers resistance to ampicillin, carbenicillin, and
                     related antibiotics"
                     /note="color: #ccffcc"
                     /translation="MSIQHFRVALIPFFAAFCLPVFAHPETLVKVKDAEDQLGARVGYI
                     ELDLNSGKILESFRPEERFPMMSTFKVLLCGAVLSRIDAGQEQLGRRIHYSQNDLVEYS
                     PVTEKHLTDGMTVRELCSAAITMSDNTAANLLLTTIGGPKELTAFLHNMGDHVTRLDRW
                     EPELNEAIPNDERDTTMPVAMATTLRKLLTGELLTLASRQQLIDWMEADKVAGPLLRSA
                     LPAGWFIADKSGAGERGSRGIIAALGPDGKPSRIVVIYTTGSQATMDERNRQIAEIGAS
                     LIKHW"
     rep_origin      1172..1760
                     /label=ori
                     /note="high-copy-number ColE1/pMB1/pBR322/pUC origin of 
                     replication"
                     /note="color: #ffff00"
     misc_feature    1851..1971
                     /label=Plac
                     /note="color: #ffffff"
     misc_feature    1980..1991
                     /label=RBS
                     /note="color: #ffffff"
     CDS             1998..2708
                     /codon_start=1
                     /product="monomeric derivative of DsRed fluorescent
                     protein"
                     /label=mCherry
                     /note="mammalian codon-optimized"
                     /note="color: #993366"
                     /translation="MVSKGEEDNMAIIKEFMRFKVHMEGSVNGHEFEIEGEGEGRPYEG
                     TQTAKLKVTKGGPLPFAWDILSPQFMYGSKAYVKHPADIPDYLKLSFPEGFKWERVMNF
                     EDGGVVTVTQDSSLQDGEFIYKVKLRGTNFPSDGPVMQKKTMGWEASSERMYPEDGALK
                     GEIKQRLKLKDGGHYDAEVKTTYKAKKPVQLPGAYNVNIKLDITSHNEDYTIVEQYERA
                     EGRHSTGGMDELYK"
     terminator      2728..2771
                     /gene="Escherichia coli rrnB"
                     /label=rrnB T1 terminator
                     /note="transcription terminator T1 from the E. coli rrnB
                     gene"
                     /note="color: #ffffff"
     terminator      2812..2839
                     /label=T7Te terminator
                     /note="phage T7 early transcription terminator"
                     /note="color: #ffffff"
     misc_feature    3220..3525
                     /label=ccdB
                     /note="color: #993366; direction: RIGHT"
ORIGIN
        1 gctcttctcg ggcaattgtc ttcacagagt ggggccgcgg aacccctatt tgtttatttt
       61 tctaaataca ttcaaatatg tatccgctca tgagacaata accctgataa atgcttcaat
      121 aatattgaaa aaggaagagt atgagtattc aacatttccg tgtcgccctt attccctttt
      181 ttgcggcatt ttgccttcct gtttttgctc acccagaaac gctggtgaaa gtaaaagatg
      241 ctgaagatca gttgggtgca cgagtgggtt acatcgaact ggatctcaac agcggtaaga
      301 tccttgagag ttttcgcccc gaagaacgtt ttccaatgat gagcactttt aaagttctgc
      361 tatgtggcgc ggtattatcc cgtattgacg ccgggcaaga gcaactcggt cgccgcatac
      421 actattctca gaatgacttg gttgagtact caccagtcac agaaaagcat cttacggatg
      481 gcatgacagt aagagaatta tgcagtgctg ccataaccat gagtgataac actgcggcca
      541 acttacttct gacaacgatc ggaggaccga aggagctaac cgcttttttg cacaacatgg
      601 gggatcatgt aactcgcctt gatcgttggg aaccggagct gaatgaagcc ataccaaacg
      661 acgagcgtga caccacgatg cctgtagcaa tggcaacaac gttgcgcaaa ctattaactg
      721 gcgaactact tactctagct tcccggcaac aattaataga ctggatggag gcggataaag
      781 ttgcaggacc acttctgcgc tcggcccttc cggctggctg gtttattgct gataaatctg
      841 gagccggtga gcgtggttct cgcggtatca ttgcagcact ggggccagat ggtaagccct
      901 cccgtatcgt agttatctac acgacgggga gtcaggcaac tatggatgaa cgaaatagac
      961 agatcgctga gataggtgcc tcactgatta agcattggta actgtcagac caagtttact
     1021 catatatact ttagattgat ttaaaacttc atttttaatt taaaaggatc taggtgaaga
     1081 tcctttttga taatctcatg accaaaatcc cttaacgtga gttttcgttc cactgagcgt
     1141 cagaccccgt agaaaagatc aaaggatctt cttgagatcc tttttttctg cgcgtaatct
     1201 gctgcttgca aacaaaaaaa ccaccgctac cagcggtggt ttgtttgccg gatcaagagc
     1261 taccaactct ttttccgaag gtaactggct tcagcagagc gcagatacca aatactgtcc
     1321 ttctagtgta gccgtagtta ggccaccact tcaagaactc tgtagcaccg cctacatacc
     1381 tcgctctgct aatcctgtta ccagtggctg ctgccagtgg cgataagtcg tgtcttaccg
     1441 ggttggactc aagacgatag ttaccggata aggcgcagcg gtcgggctga acggggggtt
     1501 cgtgcacaca gcccagcttg gagcgaacga cctacaccga actgagatac ctacagcgtg
     1561 agctatgaga aagcgccacg cttcccgaag ggagaaaggc ggacaggtat ccggtaagcg
     1621 gcagggtcgg aacaggagag cgcacgaggg agcttccagg gggaaacgcc tggtatcttt
     1681 atagtcctgt cgggtttcgc cacctctgac ttgagcgtcg atttttgtga tgctcgtcag
     1741 gggggcggag cctatggaaa aacgccagca acgcggcctt tttacggttc ctggcccact
     1801 tcgtgcagaa gacaatgcct tctgaagagc aggtttcccg actggaaagc gggcagtgag
     1861 cgcaacgcaa ttaatgtgag ttagctcact cattaggcac cccaggcttt acactttatg
     1921 cttccggctc gtatgttgtg tggaattgtg agcggataac aatttcacac atactagaga
     1981 aagaggagaa atactagatg gtgagcaagg gcgaggagga taacatggcc atcatcaagg
     2041 agttcatgcg cttcaaggtg cacatggagg gctccgtgaa cggccacgag ttcgagatcg
     2101 agggcgaggg cgagggccgc ccctacgagg gcacccagac cgccaagctg aaggtgacca
     2161 agggtggccc cctgcccttc gcctgggaca tcctgtcccc tcagttcatg tacggctcca
     2221 aggcctacgt gaagcacccc gccgacatcc ccgactactt gaagctgtcc ttccccgagg
     2281 gcttcaagtg ggagcgcgtg atgaacttcg aggacggcgg cgtggtgacc gtgacccagg
     2341 actcctcctt gcaggacggc gagttcatct acaaggtgaa gctgcgcggc accaacttcc
     2401 cctccgacgg ccccgtaatg cagaagaaaa ccatgggctg ggaggcctcc tccgagcgga
     2461 tgtaccccga ggacggcgcc ctgaagggcg agatcaagca gaggctgaag ctgaaggacg
     2521 gcggccacta cgacgctgag gtcaagacca cctacaaggc caagaagccc gtgcagctgc
     2581 ccggcgccta caacgtcaac atcaagttgg acatcacctc ccacaacgag gactacacca
     2641 tcgtggaaca gtacgaacgc gccgagggcc gccactccac cggcggcatg gacgagctgt
     2701 acaagtaata ctagagccag gcatcaaata aaacgaaagg ctcagtcgaa agactgggcc
     2761 tttcgtttta tctgttgttt gtcggtgaac gctctctact agagtcacac tggctcacct
     2821 tcgggtgggc ctttctgcgt ttatagggct tagccttatt ggtttcttag gcgctgcctc
     2881 gcgtggatcc ggcttactaa aagccagata acagtatgcg tatttgcgcg ctgatttttg
     2941 cggtataaga atatatactg atatgtatac ccgaagtatg tcaaaaagag gtgtgctatg
     3001 aagcagcgta ttacagtgac agttgacagc gacagctatc agttgctcaa ggcatatatg
     3061 atgtcaatat ctccggtctg gtaagcacaa ccatgcagaa tgaagcccgt cgtctgcgtg
     3121 ccgaacgctg gaaagcggaa aatcaggaag ggatggctga ggtcgcccgg tttattgaaa
     3181 tgaacggctc ttttgctgac gagaacaggg actggtgaaa tgcagtttaa ggtttacacc
     3241 tataaaagag agagccgtta tcgtctgttt gtggatgtac agagtgatat tattgacacg
     3301 cccgggcgac ggatggtgat ccccctggcc agtgcacgtc tgctgtcaga taaagtctcc
     3361 cgtgaacttt acccggtggt gcatatcggg gatgaaagct ggcgcatgat gaccaccgat
     3421 atggccagtg tgcctgtctc cgttatcggg gaagaagtgg ctgatctcag ccaccgcgaa
     3481 aatgacatca aaaacgccat taacctgatg ttctggggaa tataattaag ccagccccga
     3541 cacccgccaa cacccgctga cgcgccctga cgggcttgtc tgctcccggc atccgcttac
     3601 agacaagctg tgacccactc aagtg
//
