# Supplementary material for: In- & Out-Cloning: Plasmid toolboxes for scarless transcription unit and modular Golden Gate acceptor plasmid assembly
Source: bioRxiv preprint, doi:10.1101/2024.06.22.600171, version 1 (2024-06-22)
Supplement: Supporting Data S2 [file 600171_file04.zip › pSL_L1_acceptor_plasmids/pSL069.gbk]

LOCUS       pSL069        3625 bp DNA     circular SYN 11-MAR-2024
DEFINITION  .
ACCESSION   .
VERSION     .
KEYWORDS    .
SOURCE      synthetic DNA construct
  ORGANISM  synthetic DNA construct
REFERENCE   1  (bases 1 to 3625)
  AUTHORS   biochemistry-MPI-Marburg
  TITLE     Direct Submission
  JOURNAL   Exported Mar 11, 2024 from SnapGene 6.2.0
            https://www.snapgene.com
FEATURES             Location/Qualifiers
     source          1..3625
                     /mol_type="other DNA"
                     /note="color: #ffffff"
                     /organism="synthetic DNA construct"
     promoter        36..140
                     /gene="bla"
                     /label=AmpR promoter
                     /note="color: #ffffff; direction: RIGHT"
     CDS             141..1001
                     /codon_start=1
                     /gene="bla"
                     /product="beta-lactamase"
                     /label=AmpR
                     /note="confers resistance to ampicillin, carbenicillin, and
                     related antibiotics"
                     /note="color: #ccffcc"
                     /translation="MSIQHFRVALIPFFAAFCLPVFAHPETLVKVKDAEDQLGARVGYI
                     ELDLNSGKILESFRPEERFPMMSTFKVLLCGAVLSRIDAGQEQLGRRIHYSQNDLVEYS
                     PVTEKHLTDGMTVRELCSAAITMSDNTAANLLLTTIGGPKELTAFLHNMGDHVTRLDRW
                     EPELNEAIPNDERDTTMPVAMATTLRKLLTGELLTLASRQQLIDWMEADKVAGPLLRSA
                     LPAGWFIADKSGAGERGSRGIIAALGPDGKPSRIVVIYTTGSQATMDERNRQIAEIGAS
                     LIKHW"
     rep_origin      1172..1760
                     /label=ori
                     /note="high-copy-number ColE1/pMB1/pBR322/pUC origin of 
                     replication"
                     /note="color: #ffff00"
     misc_feature    1851..1971
                     /label=Plac
                     /note="color: #ffffff"
     misc_feature    1980..1991
                     /label=RBS
                     /note="color: #ffffff"
     CDS             1998..2708
                     /codon_start=1
                     /product="monomeric derivative of DsRed fluorescent
                     protein"
                     /label=mCherry
                     /note="mammalian codon-optimized"
                     /note="color: #993366"
                     /translation="MVSKGEEDNMAIIKEFMRFKVHMEGSVNGHEFEIEGEGEGRPYEG
                     TQTAKLKVTKGGPLPFAWDILSPQFMYGSKAYVKHPADIPDYLKLSFPEGFKWERVMNF
                     EDGGVVTVTQDSSLQDGEFIYKVKLRGTNFPSDGPVMQKKTMGWEASSERMYPEDGALK
                     GEIKQRLKLKDGGHYDAEVKTTYKAKKPVQLPGAYNVNIKLDITSHNEDYTIVEQYERA
                     EGRHSTGGMDELYK"
     terminator      2728..2771
                     /gene="Escherichia coli rrnB"
                     /label=rrnB T1 terminator
                     /note="transcription terminator T1 from the E. coli rrnB
                     gene"
                     /note="color: #ffffff"
     terminator      2812..2839
                     /label=T7Te terminator
                     /note="phage T7 early transcription terminator"
                     /note="color: #ffffff"
     misc_feature    3220..3525
                     /label=ccdB
                     /note="color: #993366; direction: RIGHT"
ORIGIN
        1 gctcttctcg gactattgtc ttcacagagt ggggccgcgg aacccctatt tgtttatttt
       61 tctaaataca ttcaaatatg tatccgctca tgagacaata accctgataa atgcttcaat
      121 aatattgaaa aaggaagagt atgagtattc aacatttccg tgtcgccctt attccctttt
      181 ttgcggcatt ttgccttcct gtttttgctc acccagaaac gctggtgaaa gtaaaagatg
      241 ctgaagatca gttgggtgca cgagtgggtt acatcgaact ggatctcaac agcggtaaga
      301 tccttgagag ttttcgcccc gaagaacgtt ttccaatgat gagcactttt aaagttctgc
      361 tatgtggcgc ggtattatcc cgtattgacg ccgggcaaga gcaactcggt cgccgcatac
      421 actattctca gaatgacttg gttgagtact caccagtcac agaaaagcat cttacggatg
      481 gcatgacagt aagagaatta tgcagtgctg ccataaccat gagtgataac actgcggcca
      541 acttacttct gacaacgatc ggaggaccga aggagctaac cgcttttttg cacaacatgg
      601 gggatcatgt aactcgcctt gatcgttggg aaccggagct gaatgaagcc ataccaaacg
      661 acgagcgtga caccacgatg cctgtagcaa tggcaacaac gttgcgcaaa ctattaactg
      721 gcgaactact tactctagct tcccggcaac aattaataga ctggatggag gcggataaag
      781 ttgcaggacc acttctgcgc tcggcccttc cggctggctg gtttattgct gataaatctg
      841 gagccggtga gcgtggttct cgcggtatca ttgcagcact ggggccagat ggtaagccct
      901 cccgtatcgt agttatctac acgacgggga gtcaggcaac tatggatgaa cgaaatagac
      961 agatcgctga gataggtgcc tcactgatta agcattggta actgtcagac caagtttact
     1021 catatatact ttagattgat ttaaaacttc atttttaatt taaaaggatc taggtgaaga
     1081 tcctttttga taatctcatg accaaaatcc cttaacgtga gttttcgttc cactgagcgt
     1141 cagaccccgt agaaaagatc aaaggatctt cttgagatcc tttttttctg cgcgtaatct
     1201 gctgcttgca aacaaaaaaa ccaccgctac cagcggtggt ttgtttgccg gatcaagagc
     1261 taccaactct ttttccgaag gtaactggct tcagcagagc gcagatacca aatactgtcc
     1321 ttctagtgta gccgtagtta ggccaccact tcaagaactc tgtagcaccg cctacatacc
     1381 tcgctctgct aatcctgtta ccagtggctg ctgccagtgg cgataagtcg tgtcttaccg
     1441 ggttggactc aagacgatag ttaccggata aggcgcagcg gtcgggctga acggggggtt
     1501 cgtgcacaca gcccagcttg gagcgaacga cctacaccga actgagatac ctacagcgtg
     1561 agctatgaga aagcgccacg cttcccgaag ggagaaaggc ggacaggtat ccggtaagcg
     1621 gcagggtcgg aacaggagag cgcacgaggg agcttccagg gggaaacgcc tggtatcttt
     1681 atagtcctgt cgggtttcgc cacctctgac ttgagcgtcg atttttgtga tgctcgtcag
     1741 gggggcggag cctatggaaa aacgccagca acgcggcctt tttacggttc ctggcccact
     1801 tcgtgcagaa gacaagcaat tctgaagagc aggtttcccg actggaaagc gggcagtgag
     1861 cgcaacgcaa ttaatgtgag ttagctcact cattaggcac cccaggcttt acactttatg
     1921 cttccggctc gtatgttgtg tggaattgtg agcggataac aatttcacac atactagaga
     1981 aagaggagaa atactagatg gtgagcaagg gcgaggagga taacatggcc atcatcaagg
     2041 agttcatgcg cttcaaggtg cacatggagg gctccgtgaa cggccacgag ttcgagatcg
     2101 agggcgaggg cgagggccgc ccctacgagg gcacccagac cgccaagctg aaggtgacca
     2161 agggtggccc cctgcccttc gcctgggaca tcctgtcccc tcagttcatg tacggctcca
     2221 aggcctacgt gaagcacccc gccgacatcc ccgactactt gaagctgtcc ttccccgagg
     2281 gcttcaagtg ggagcgcgtg atgaacttcg aggacggcgg cgtggtgacc gtgacccagg
     2341 actcctcctt gcaggacggc gagttcatct acaaggtgaa gctgcgcggc accaacttcc
     2401 cctccgacgg ccccgtaatg cagaagaaaa ccatgggctg ggaggcctcc tccgagcgga
     2461 tgtaccccga ggacggcgcc ctgaagggcg agatcaagca gaggctgaag ctgaaggacg
     2521 gcggccacta cgacgctgag gtcaagacca cctacaaggc caagaagccc gtgcagctgc
     2581 ccggcgccta caacgtcaac atcaagttgg acatcacctc ccacaacgag gactacacca
     2641 tcgtggaaca gtacgaacgc gccgagggcc gccactccac cggcggcatg gacgagctgt
     2701 acaagtaata ctagagccag gcatcaaata aaacgaaagg ctcagtcgaa agactgggcc
     2761 tttcgtttta tctgttgttt gtcggtgaac gctctctact agagtcacac tggctcacct
     2821 tcgggtgggc ctttctgcgt ttatagggct tagccttatt ggtttcttag gcgctgcctc
     2881 gcgtggatcc ggcttactaa aagccagata acagtatgcg tatttgcgcg ctgatttttg
     2941 cggtataaga atatatactg atatgtatac ccgaagtatg tcaaaaagag gtgtgctatg
     3001 aagcagcgta ttacagtgac agttgacagc gacagctatc agttgctcaa ggcatatatg
     3061 atgtcaatat ctccggtctg gtaagcacaa ccatgcagaa tgaagcccgt cgtctgcgtg
     3121 ccgaacgctg gaaagcggaa aatcaggaag ggatggctga ggtcgcccgg tttattgaaa
     3181 tgaacggctc ttttgctgac gagaacaggg actggtgaaa tgcagtttaa ggtttacacc
     3241 tataaaagag agagccgtta tcgtctgttt gtggatgtac agagtgatat tattgacacg
     3301 cccgggcgac ggatggtgat ccccctggcc agtgcacgtc tgctgtcaga taaagtctcc
     3361 cgtgaacttt acccggtggt gcatatcggg gatgaaagct ggcgcatgat gaccaccgat
     3421 atggccagtg tgcctgtctc cgttatcggg gaagaagtgg ctgatctcag ccaccgcgaa
     3481 aatgacatca aaaacgccat taacctgatg ttctggggaa tataattaag ccagccccga
     3541 cacccgccaa cacccgctga cgcgccctga cgggcttgtc tgctcccggc atccgcttac
     3601 agacaagctg tgacccactc aagtg
//
