# Supplementary material for: In- & Out-Cloning: Plasmid toolboxes for scarless transcription unit and modular Golden Gate acceptor plasmid assembly
Source: bioRxiv preprint, doi:10.1101/2024.06.22.600171, version 1 (2024-06-22)
Supplement: Supporting Data S2 [file 600171_file04.zip › pSL_L1_acceptor_plasmids/pSL070.gbk]

LOCUS       pSL070        3625 bp DNA     circular SYN 11-MAR-2024
DEFINITION  .
ACCESSION   .
VERSION     .
KEYWORDS    .
SOURCE      synthetic DNA construct
  ORGANISM  synthetic DNA construct
REFERENCE   1  (bases 1 to 3625)
  AUTHORS   biochemistry-MPI-Marburg
  TITLE     Direct Submission
  JOURNAL   Exported Mar 11, 2024 from SnapGene 6.2.0
            https://www.snapgene.com
FEATURES             Location/Qualifiers
     source          1..3625
                     /mol_type="other DNA"
                     /note="color: #ffffff"
                     /organism="synthetic DNA construct"
     promoter        36..140
                     /gene="bla"
                     /label=AmpR promoter
                     /note="color: #ffffff; direction: RIGHT"
     CDS             141..1001
                     /codon_start=1
                     /gene="bla"
                     /product="beta-lactamase"
                     /label=AmpR
                     /note="confers resistance to ampicillin, carbenicillin, and
                     related antibiotics"
                     /note="color: #ccffcc"
                     /translation="MSIQHFRVALIPFFAAFCLPVFAHPETLVKVKDAEDQLGARVGYI
                     ELDLNSGKILESFRPEERFPMMSTFKVLLCGAVLSRIDAGQEQLGRRIHYSQNDLVEYS
                     PVTEKHLTDGMTVRELCSAAITMSDNTAANLLLTTIGGPKELTAFLHNMGDHVTRLDRW
                     EPELNEAIPNDERDTTMPVAMATTLRKLLTGELLTLASRQQLIDWMEADKVAGPLLRSA
                     LPAGWFIADKSGAGERGSRGIIAALGPDGKPSRIVVIYTTGSQATMDERNRQIAEIGAS
                     LIKHW"
     rep_origin      1172..1760
                     /label=ori
                     /note="high-copy-number ColE1/pMB1/pBR322/pUC origin of 
                     replication"
                     /note="color: #ffff00"
     misc_feature    1851..1971
                     /label=Plac
                     /note="color: #ffffff"
     misc_feature    1980..1991
                     /label=RBS
                     /note="color: #ffffff"
     CDS             1998..2708
                     /codon_start=1
                     /product="monomeric derivative of DsRed fluorescent
                     protein"
                     /label=mCherry
                     /note="mammalian codon-optimized"
                     /note="color: #993366"
                     /translation="MVSKGEEDNMAIIKEFMRFKVHMEGSVNGHEFEIEGEGEGRPYEG
                     TQTAKLKVTKGGPLPFAWDILSPQFMYGSKAYVKHPADIPDYLKLSFPEGFKWERVMNF
                     EDGGVVTVTQDSSLQDGEFIYKVKLRGTNFPSDGPVMQKKTMGWEASSERMYPEDGALK
                     GEIKQRLKLKDGGHYDAEVKTTYKAKKPVQLPGAYNVNIKLDITSHNEDYTIVEQYERA
                     EGRHSTGGMDELYK"
     terminator      2728..2771
                     /gene="Escherichia coli rrnB"
                     /label=rrnB T1 terminator
                     /note="transcription terminator T1 from the E. coli rrnB
                     gene"
                     /note="color: #ffffff"
     terminator      2812..2839
                     /label=T7Te terminator
                     /note="phage T7 early transcription terminator"
                     /note="color: #ffffff"
     misc_feature    3220..3525
                     /label=ccdB
                     /note="color: #993366; direction: RIGHT"
ORIGIN
        1 gctcttctcg gttacttgtc ttcacagagt ggggccgcgg aacccctatt tgtttatttt
       61 tctaaataca ttcaaatatg tatccgctca tgagacaata accctgataa atgcttcaat
      121 aatattgaaa aaggaagagt atgagtattc aacatttccg tgtcgccctt attccctttt
      181 ttgcggcatt ttgccttcct gtttttgctc acccagaaac gctggtgaaa gtaaaagatg
      241 ctgaagatca gttgggtgca cgagtgggtt acatcgaact ggatctcaac agcggtaaga
      301 tccttgagag ttttcgcccc gaagaacgtt ttccaatgat gagcactttt aaagttctgc
      361 tatgtggcgc ggtattatcc cgtattgacg ccgggcaaga gcaactcggt cgccgcatac
      421 actattctca gaatgacttg gttgagtact caccagtcac agaaaagcat cttacggatg
      481 gcatgacagt aagagaatta tgcagtgctg ccataaccat gagtgataac actgcggcca
      541 acttacttct gacaacgatc ggaggaccga aggagctaac cgcttttttg cacaacatgg
      601 gggatcatgt aactcgcctt gatcgttggg aaccggagct gaatgaagcc ataccaaacg
      661 acgagcgtga caccacgatg cctgtagcaa tggcaacaac gttgcgcaaa ctattaactg
      721 gcgaactact tactctagct tcccggcaac aattaataga ctggatggag gcggataaag
      781 ttgcaggacc acttctgcgc tcggcccttc cggctggctg gtttattgct gataaatctg
      841 gagccggtga gcgtggttct cgcggtatca ttgcagcact ggggccagat ggtaagccct
      901 cccgtatcgt agttatctac acgacgggga gtcaggcaac tatggatgaa cgaaatagac
      961 agatcgctga gataggtgcc tcactgatta agcattggta actgtcagac caagtttact
     1021 catatatact ttagattgat ttaaaacttc atttttaatt taaaaggatc taggtgaaga
     1081 tcctttttga taatctcatg accaaaatcc cttaacgtga gttttcgttc cactgagcgt
     1141 cagaccccgt agaaaagatc aaaggatctt cttgagatcc tttttttctg cgcgtaatct
     1201 gctgcttgca aacaaaaaaa ccaccgctac cagcggtggt ttgtttgccg gatcaagagc
     1261 taccaactct ttttccgaag gtaactggct tcagcagagc gcagatacca aatactgtcc
     1321 ttctagtgta gccgtagtta ggccaccact tcaagaactc tgtagcaccg cctacatacc
     1381 tcgctctgct aatcctgtta ccagtggctg ctgccagtgg cgataagtcg tgtcttaccg
     1441 ggttggactc aagacgatag ttaccggata aggcgcagcg gtcgggctga acggggggtt
     1501 cgtgcacaca gcccagcttg gagcgaacga cctacaccga actgagatac ctacagcgtg
     1561 agctatgaga aagcgccacg cttcccgaag ggagaaaggc ggacaggtat ccggtaagcg
     1621 gcagggtcgg aacaggagag cgcacgaggg agcttccagg gggaaacgcc tggtatcttt
     1681 atagtcctgt cgggtttcgc cacctctgac ttgagcgtcg atttttgtga tgctcgtcag
     1741 gggggcggag cctatggaaa aacgccagca acgcggcctt tttacggttc ctggcccact
     1801 tcgtgcagaa gacaaactat tctgaagagc aggtttcccg actggaaagc gggcagtgag
     1861 cgcaacgcaa ttaatgtgag ttagctcact cattaggcac cccaggcttt acactttatg
     1921 cttccggctc gtatgttgtg tggaattgtg agcggataac aatttcacac atactagaga
     1981 aagaggagaa atactagatg gtgagcaagg gcgaggagga taacatggcc atcatcaagg
     2041 agttcatgcg cttcaaggtg cacatggagg gctccgtgaa cggccacgag ttcgagatcg
     2101 agggcgaggg cgagggccgc ccctacgagg gcacccagac cgccaagctg aaggtgacca
     2161 agggtggccc cctgcccttc gcctgggaca tcctgtcccc tcagttcatg tacggctcca
     2221 aggcctacgt gaagcacccc gccgacatcc ccgactactt gaagctgtcc ttccccgagg
     2281 gcttcaagtg ggagcgcgtg atgaacttcg aggacggcgg cgtggtgacc gtgacccagg
     2341 actcctcctt gcaggacggc gagttcatct acaaggtgaa gctgcgcggc accaacttcc
     2401 cctccgacgg ccccgtaatg cagaagaaaa ccatgggctg ggaggcctcc tccgagcgga
     2461 tgtaccccga ggacggcgcc ctgaagggcg agatcaagca gaggctgaag ctgaaggacg
     2521 gcggccacta cgacgctgag gtcaagacca cctacaaggc caagaagccc gtgcagctgc
     2581 ccggcgccta caacgtcaac atcaagttgg acatcacctc ccacaacgag gactacacca
     2641 tcgtggaaca gtacgaacgc gccgagggcc gccactccac cggcggcatg gacgagctgt
     2701 acaagtaata ctagagccag gcatcaaata aaacgaaagg ctcagtcgaa agactgggcc
     2761 tttcgtttta tctgttgttt gtcggtgaac gctctctact agagtcacac tggctcacct
     2821 tcgggtgggc ctttctgcgt ttatagggct tagccttatt ggtttcttag gcgctgcctc
     2881 gcgtggatcc ggcttactaa aagccagata acagtatgcg tatttgcgcg ctgatttttg
     2941 cggtataaga atatatactg atatgtatac ccgaagtatg tcaaaaagag gtgtgctatg
     3001 aagcagcgta ttacagtgac agttgacagc gacagctatc agttgctcaa ggcatatatg
     3061 atgtcaatat ctccggtctg gtaagcacaa ccatgcagaa tgaagcccgt cgtctgcgtg
     3121 ccgaacgctg gaaagcggaa aatcaggaag ggatggctga ggtcgcccgg tttattgaaa
     3181 tgaacggctc ttttgctgac gagaacaggg actggtgaaa tgcagtttaa ggtttacacc
     3241 tataaaagag agagccgtta tcgtctgttt gtggatgtac agagtgatat tattgacacg
     3301 cccgggcgac ggatggtgat ccccctggcc agtgcacgtc tgctgtcaga taaagtctcc
     3361 cgtgaacttt acccggtggt gcatatcggg gatgaaagct ggcgcatgat gaccaccgat
     3421 atggccagtg tgcctgtctc cgttatcggg gaagaagtgg ctgatctcag ccaccgcgaa
     3481 aatgacatca aaaacgccat taacctgatg ttctggggaa tataattaag ccagccccga
     3541 cacccgccaa cacccgctga cgcgccctga cgggcttgtc tgctcccggc atccgcttac
     3601 agacaagctg tgacccactc aagtg
//
