# Supplementary material for: In- & Out-Cloning: Plasmid toolboxes for scarless transcription unit and modular Golden Gate acceptor plasmid assembly
Source: bioRxiv preprint, doi:10.1101/2024.06.22.600171, version 1 (2024-06-22)
Supplement: Supporting Data S2 [file 600171_file04.zip › pSL_L1_acceptor_plasmids/pSL071.gbk]

LOCUS       pSL071        3625 bp DNA     circular SYN 11-MAR-2024
DEFINITION  .
ACCESSION   .
VERSION     .
KEYWORDS    .
SOURCE      synthetic DNA construct
  ORGANISM  synthetic DNA construct
REFERENCE   1  (bases 1 to 3625)
  AUTHORS   biochemistry-MPI-Marburg
  TITLE     Direct Submission
  JOURNAL   Exported Mar 11, 2024 from SnapGene 6.2.0
            https://www.snapgene.com
FEATURES             Location/Qualifiers
     source          1..3625
                     /mol_type="other DNA"
                     /note="color: #ffffff"
                     /organism="synthetic DNA construct"
     promoter        36..140
                     /gene="bla"
                     /label=AmpR promoter
                     /note="color: #ffffff; direction: RIGHT"
     CDS             141..1001
                     /codon_start=1
                     /gene="bla"
                     /product="beta-lactamase"
                     /label=AmpR
                     /note="confers resistance to ampicillin, carbenicillin, and
                     related antibiotics"
                     /note="color: #ccffcc"
                     /translation="MSIQHFRVALIPFFAAFCLPVFAHPETLVKVKDAEDQLGARVGYI
                     ELDLNSGKILESFRPEERFPMMSTFKVLLCGAVLSRIDAGQEQLGRRIHYSQNDLVEYS
                     PVTEKHLTDGMTVRELCSAAITMSDNTAANLLLTTIGGPKELTAFLHNMGDHVTRLDRW
                     EPELNEAIPNDERDTTMPVAMATTLRKLLTGELLTLASRQQLIDWMEADKVAGPLLRSA
                     LPAGWFIADKSGAGERGSRGIIAALGPDGKPSRIVVIYTTGSQATMDERNRQIAEIGAS
                     LIKHW"
     rep_origin      1172..1760
                     /label=ori
                     /note="high-copy-number ColE1/pMB1/pBR322/pUC origin of 
                     replication"
                     /note="color: #ffff00"
     misc_feature    1851..1971
                     /label=Plac
                     /note="color: #ffffff"
     misc_feature    1980..1991
                     /label=RBS
                     /note="color: #ffffff"
     CDS             1998..2708
                     /codon_start=1
                     /product="monomeric derivative of DsRed fluorescent
                     protein"
                     /label=mCherry
                     /note="mammalian codon-optimized"
                     /note="color: #993366"
                     /translation="MVSKGEEDNMAIIKEFMRFKVHMEGSVNGHEFEIEGEGEGRPYEG
                     TQTAKLKVTKGGPLPFAWDILSPQFMYGSKAYVKHPADIPDYLKLSFPEGFKWERVMNF
                     EDGGVVTVTQDSSLQDGEFIYKVKLRGTNFPSDGPVMQKKTMGWEASSERMYPEDGALK
                     GEIKQRLKLKDGGHYDAEVKTTYKAKKPVQLPGAYNVNIKLDITSHNEDYTIVEQYERA
                     EGRHSTGGMDELYK"
     terminator      2725..2770
                     /label=rrnB T1 terminator
                     /note="transcription terminator T1 from the E. coli rrnB
                     gene"
                     /note="color: #ffffff"
     terminator      2812..2839
                     /label=T7Te terminator
                     /note="phage T7 early transcription terminator"
                     /note="color: #ffffff"
     misc_feature    3220..3525
                     /label=ccdB
                     /note="color: #993366; direction: RIGHT"
ORIGIN
        1 gctcttctcg gcagattgtc ttcacagagt ggggccgcgg aacccctatt tgtttatttt
       61 tctaaataca ttcaaatatg tatccgctca tgagacaata accctgataa atgcttcaat
      121 aatattgaaa aaggaagagt atgagtattc aacatttccg tgtcgccctt attccctttt
      181 ttgcggcatt ttgccttcct gtttttgctc acccagaaac gctggtgaaa gtaaaagatg
      241 ctgaagatca gttgggtgca cgagtgggtt acatcgaact ggatctcaac agcggtaaga
      301 tccttgagag ttttcgcccc gaagaacgtt ttccaatgat gagcactttt aaagttctgc
      361 tatgtggcgc ggtattatcc cgtattgacg ccgggcaaga gcaactcggt cgccgcatac
      421 actattctca gaatgacttg gttgagtact caccagtcac agaaaagcat cttacggatg
      481 gcatgacagt aagagaatta tgcagtgctg ccataaccat gagtgataac actgcggcca
      541 acttacttct gacaacgatc ggaggaccga aggagctaac cgcttttttg cacaacatgg
      601 gggatcatgt aactcgcctt gatcgttggg aaccggagct gaatgaagcc ataccaaacg
      661 acgagcgtga caccacgatg cctgtagcaa tggcaacaac gttgcgcaaa ctattaactg
      721 gcgaactact tactctagct tcccggcaac aattaataga ctggatggag gcggataaag
      781 ttgcaggacc acttctgcgc tcggcccttc cggctggctg gtttattgct gataaatctg
      841 gagccggtga gcgtggttct cgcggtatca ttgcagcact ggggccagat ggtaagccct
      901 cccgtatcgt agttatctac acgacgggga gtcaggcaac tatggatgaa cgaaatagac
      961 agatcgctga gataggtgcc tcactgatta agcattggta actgtcagac caagtttact
     1021 catatatact ttagattgat ttaaaacttc atttttaatt taaaaggatc taggtgaaga
     1081 tcctttttga taatctcatg accaaaatcc cttaacgtga gttttcgttc cactgagcgt
     1141 cagaccccgt agaaaagatc aaaggatctt cttgagatcc tttttttctg cgcgtaatct
     1201 gctgcttgca aacaaaaaaa ccaccgctac cagcggtggt ttgtttgccg gatcaagagc
     1261 taccaactct ttttccgaag gtaactggct tcagcagagc gcagatacca aatactgtcc
     1321 ttctagtgta gccgtagtta ggccaccact tcaagaactc tgtagcaccg cctacatacc
     1381 tcgctctgct aatcctgtta ccagtggctg ctgccagtgg cgataagtcg tgtcttaccg
     1441 ggttggactc aagacgatag ttaccggata aggcgcagcg gtcgggctga acggggggtt
     1501 cgtgcacaca gcccagcttg gagcgaacga cctacaccga actgagatac ctacagcgtg
     1561 agctatgaga aagcgccacg cttcccgaag ggagaaaggc ggacaggtat ccggtaagcg
     1621 gcagggtcgg aacaggagag cgcacgaggg agcttccagg gggaaacgcc tggtatcttt
     1681 atagtcctgt cgggtttcgc cacctctgac ttgagcgtcg atttttgtga tgctcgtcag
     1741 gggggcggag cctatggaaa aacgccagca acgcggcctt tttacggttc ctggcccact
     1801 tcgtgcagaa gacaattact tctgaagagc aggtttcccg actggaaagc gggcagtgag
     1861 cgcaacgcaa ttaatgtgag ttagctcact cattaggcac cccaggcttt acactttatg
     1921 cttccggctc gtatgttgtg tggaattgtg agcggataac aatttcacac atactagaga
     1981 aagaggagaa atactagatg gtgagcaagg gcgaggagga taacatggcc atcatcaagg
     2041 agttcatgcg cttcaaggtg cacatggagg gctccgtgaa cggccacgag ttcgagatcg
     2101 agggcgaggg cgagggccgc ccctacgagg gcacccagac cgccaagctg aaggtgacca
     2161 agggtggccc cctgcccttc gcctgggaca tcctgtcccc tcagttcatg tacggctcca
     2221 aggcctacgt gaagcacccc gccgacatcc ccgactactt gaagctgtcc ttccccgagg
     2281 gcttcaagtg ggagcgcgtg atgaacttcg aggacggcgg cgtggtgacc gtgacccagg
     2341 actcctcctt gcaggacggc gagttcatct acaaggtgaa gctgcgcggc accaacttcc
     2401 cctccgacgg ccccgtaatg cagaagaaaa ccatgggctg ggaggcctcc tccgagcgga
     2461 tgtaccccga ggacggcgcc ctgaagggcg agatcaagca gaggctgaag ctgaaggacg
     2521 gcggccacta cgacgctgag gtcaagacca cctacaaggc caagaagccc gtgcagctgc
     2581 ccggcgccta caacgtcaac atcaagttgg acatcacctc ccacaacgag gactacacca
     2641 tcgtggaaca gtacgaacgc gccgagggcc gccactccac cggcggcatg gacgagctgt
     2701 acaagtaata ctagagccag gcatcaaata aaacgaaagg ctcagtcgaa agactgggcc
     2761 tttcgtttta tctgttgttt gtcggtgaac gctctctact agagtcacac tggctcacct
     2821 tcgggtgggc ctttctgcgt ttatagggct tagccttatt ggtttcttag gcgctgcctc
     2881 gcgtggatcc ggcttactaa aagccagata acagtatgcg tatttgcgcg ctgatttttg
     2941 cggtataaga atatatactg atatgtatac ccgaagtatg tcaaaaagag gtgtgctatg
     3001 aagcagcgta ttacagtgac agttgacagc gacagctatc agttgctcaa ggcatatatg
     3061 atgtcaatat ctccggtctg gtaagcacaa ccatgcagaa tgaagcccgt cgtctgcgtg
     3121 ccgaacgctg gaaagcggaa aatcaggaag ggatggctga ggtcgcccgg tttattgaaa
     3181 tgaacggctc ttttgctgac gagaacaggg actggtgaaa tgcagtttaa ggtttacacc
     3241 tataaaagag agagccgtta tcgtctgttt gtggatgtac agagtgatat tattgacacg
     3301 cccgggcgac ggatggtgat ccccctggcc agtgcacgtc tgctgtcaga taaagtctcc
     3361 cgtgaacttt acccggtggt gcatatcggg gatgaaagct ggcgcatgat gaccaccgat
     3421 atggccagtg tgcctgtctc cgttatcggg gaagaagtgg ctgatctcag ccaccgcgaa
     3481 aatgacatca aaaacgccat taacctgatg ttctggggaa tataattaag ccagccccga
     3541 cacccgccaa cacccgctga cgcgccctga cgggcttgtc tgctcccggc atccgcttac
     3601 agacaagctg tgacccactc aagtg
//
