# Supplementary material for: In- & Out-Cloning: Plasmid toolboxes for scarless transcription unit and modular Golden Gate acceptor plasmid assembly
Source: bioRxiv preprint, doi:10.1101/2024.06.22.600171, version 1 (2024-06-22)
Supplement: Supporting Data S2 [file 600171_file04.zip › pSL_L1_acceptor_plasmids/pSL072.gbk]

LOCUS       pSL072        3625 bp DNA     circular SYN 11-MAR-2024
DEFINITION  .
ACCESSION   .
VERSION     .
KEYWORDS    .
SOURCE      synthetic DNA construct
  ORGANISM  synthetic DNA construct
REFERENCE   1  (bases 1 to 3625)
  AUTHORS   biochemistry-MPI-Marburg
  TITLE     Direct Submission
  JOURNAL   Exported Mar 11, 2024 from SnapGene 6.2.0
            https://www.snapgene.com
FEATURES             Location/Qualifiers
     source          1..3625
                     /mol_type="other DNA"
                     /note="color: #ffffff"
                     /organism="synthetic DNA construct"
     promoter        36..140
                     /gene="bla"
                     /label=AmpR promoter
                     /note="color: #ffffff; direction: RIGHT"
     CDS             141..1001
                     /codon_start=1
                     /gene="bla"
                     /product="beta-lactamase"
                     /label=AmpR
                     /note="confers resistance to ampicillin, carbenicillin, and
                     related antibiotics"
                     /note="color: #ccffcc"
                     /translation="MSIQHFRVALIPFFAAFCLPVFAHPETLVKVKDAEDQLGARVGYI
                     ELDLNSGKILESFRPEERFPMMSTFKVLLCGAVLSRIDAGQEQLGRRIHYSQNDLVEYS
                     PVTEKHLTDGMTVRELCSAAITMSDNTAANLLLTTIGGPKELTAFLHNMGDHVTRLDRW
                     EPELNEAIPNDERDTTMPVAMATTLRKLLTGELLTLASRQQLIDWMEADKVAGPLLRSA
                     LPAGWFIADKSGAGERGSRGIIAALGPDGKPSRIVVIYTTGSQATMDERNRQIAEIGAS
                     LIKHW"
     rep_origin      1172..1760
                     /label=ori
                     /note="high-copy-number ColE1/pMB1/pBR322/pUC origin of 
                     replication"
                     /note="color: #ffff00"
     misc_feature    1851..1971
                     /label=Plac
                     /note="color: #ffffff"
     misc_feature    1980..1991
                     /label=RBS
                     /note="color: #ffffff"
     CDS             1998..2708
                     /codon_start=1
                     /product="monomeric derivative of DsRed fluorescent
                     protein"
                     /label=mCherry
                     /note="mammalian codon-optimized"
                     /note="color: #993366"
                     /translation="MVSKGEEDNMAIIKEFMRFKVHMEGSVNGHEFEIEGEGEGRPYEG
                     TQTAKLKVTKGGPLPFAWDILSPQFMYGSKAYVKHPADIPDYLKLSFPEGFKWERVMNF
                     EDGGVVTVTQDSSLQDGEFIYKVKLRGTNFPSDGPVMQKKTMGWEASSERMYPEDGALK
                     GEIKQRLKLKDGGHYDAEVKTTYKAKKPVQLPGAYNVNIKLDITSHNEDYTIVEQYERA
                     EGRHSTGGMDELYK"
     terminator      2728..2771
                     /gene="Escherichia coli rrnB"
                     /label=rrnB T1 terminator
                     /note="transcription terminator T1 from the E. coli rrnB
                     gene"
                     /note="color: #ffffff"
     terminator      2812..2839
                     /label=T7Te terminator
                     /note="phage T7 early transcription terminator"
                     /note="color: #ffffff"
     misc_feature    3220..3525
                     /label=ccdB
                     /note="color: #993366; direction: RIGHT"
ORIGIN
        1 gctcttctcg gtgtgttgtc ttcacagagt ggggccgcgg aacccctatt tgtttatttt
       61 tctaaataca ttcaaatatg tatccgctca tgagacaata accctgataa atgcttcaat
      121 aatattgaaa aaggaagagt atgagtattc aacatttccg tgtcgccctt attccctttt
      181 ttgcggcatt ttgccttcct gtttttgctc acccagaaac gctggtgaaa gtaaaagatg
      241 ctgaagatca gttgggtgca cgagtgggtt acatcgaact ggatctcaac agcggtaaga
      301 tccttgagag ttttcgcccc gaagaacgtt ttccaatgat gagcactttt aaagttctgc
      361 tatgtggcgc ggtattatcc cgtattgacg ccgggcaaga gcaactcggt cgccgcatac
      421 actattctca gaatgacttg gttgagtact caccagtcac agaaaagcat cttacggatg
      481 gcatgacagt aagagaatta tgcagtgctg ccataaccat gagtgataac actgcggcca
      541 acttacttct gacaacgatc ggaggaccga aggagctaac cgcttttttg cacaacatgg
      601 gggatcatgt aactcgcctt gatcgttggg aaccggagct gaatgaagcc ataccaaacg
      661 acgagcgtga caccacgatg cctgtagcaa tggcaacaac gttgcgcaaa ctattaactg
      721 gcgaactact tactctagct tcccggcaac aattaataga ctggatggag gcggataaag
      781 ttgcaggacc acttctgcgc tcggcccttc cggctggctg gtttattgct gataaatctg
      841 gagccggtga gcgtggttct cgcggtatca ttgcagcact ggggccagat ggtaagccct
      901 cccgtatcgt agttatctac acgacgggga gtcaggcaac tatggatgaa cgaaatagac
      961 agatcgctga gataggtgcc tcactgatta agcattggta actgtcagac caagtttact
     1021 catatatact ttagattgat ttaaaacttc atttttaatt taaaaggatc taggtgaaga
     1081 tcctttttga taatctcatg accaaaatcc cttaacgtga gttttcgttc cactgagcgt
     1141 cagaccccgt agaaaagatc aaaggatctt cttgagatcc tttttttctg cgcgtaatct
     1201 gctgcttgca aacaaaaaaa ccaccgctac cagcggtggt ttgtttgccg gatcaagagc
     1261 taccaactct ttttccgaag gtaactggct tcagcagagc gcagatacca aatactgtcc
     1321 ttctagtgta gccgtagtta ggccaccact tcaagaactc tgtagcaccg cctacatacc
     1381 tcgctctgct aatcctgtta ccagtggctg ctgccagtgg cgataagtcg tgtcttaccg
     1441 ggttggactc aagacgatag ttaccggata aggcgcagcg gtcgggctga acggggggtt
     1501 cgtgcacaca gcccagcttg gagcgaacga cctacaccga actgagatac ctacagcgtg
     1561 agctatgaga aagcgccacg cttcccgaag ggagaaaggc ggacaggtat ccggtaagcg
     1621 gcagggtcgg aacaggagag cgcacgaggg agcttccagg gggaaacgcc tggtatcttt
     1681 atagtcctgt cgggtttcgc cacctctgac ttgagcgtcg atttttgtga tgctcgtcag
     1741 gggggcggag cctatggaaa aacgccagca acgcggcctt tttacggttc ctggcccact
     1801 tcgtgcagaa gacaacagat tctgaagagc aggtttcccg actggaaagc gggcagtgag
     1861 cgcaacgcaa ttaatgtgag ttagctcact cattaggcac cccaggcttt acactttatg
     1921 cttccggctc gtatgttgtg tggaattgtg agcggataac aatttcacac atactagaga
     1981 aagaggagaa atactagatg gtgagcaagg gcgaggagga taacatggcc atcatcaagg
     2041 agttcatgcg cttcaaggtg cacatggagg gctccgtgaa cggccacgag ttcgagatcg
     2101 agggcgaggg cgagggccgc ccctacgagg gcacccagac cgccaagctg aaggtgacca
     2161 agggtggccc cctgcccttc gcctgggaca tcctgtcccc tcagttcatg tacggctcca
     2221 aggcctacgt gaagcacccc gccgacatcc ccgactactt gaagctgtcc ttccccgagg
     2281 gcttcaagtg ggagcgcgtg atgaacttcg aggacggcgg cgtggtgacc gtgacccagg
     2341 actcctcctt gcaggacggc gagttcatct acaaggtgaa gctgcgcggc accaacttcc
     2401 cctccgacgg ccccgtaatg cagaagaaaa ccatgggctg ggaggcctcc tccgagcgga
     2461 tgtaccccga ggacggcgcc ctgaagggcg agatcaagca gaggctgaag ctgaaggacg
     2521 gcggccacta cgacgctgag gtcaagacca cctacaaggc caagaagccc gtgcagctgc
     2581 ccggcgccta caacgtcaac atcaagttgg acatcacctc ccacaacgag gactacacca
     2641 tcgtggaaca gtacgaacgc gccgagggcc gccactccac cggcggcatg gacgagctgt
     2701 acaagtaata ctagagccag gcatcaaata aaacgaaagg ctcagtcgaa agactgggcc
     2761 tttcgtttta tctgttgttt gtcggtgaac gctctctact agagtcacac tggctcacct
     2821 tcgggtgggc ctttctgcgt ttatagggct tagccttatt ggtttcttag gcgctgcctc
     2881 gcgtggatcc ggcttactaa aagccagata acagtatgcg tatttgcgcg ctgatttttg
     2941 cggtataaga atatatactg atatgtatac ccgaagtatg tcaaaaagag gtgtgctatg
     3001 aagcagcgta ttacagtgac agttgacagc gacagctatc agttgctcaa ggcatatatg
     3061 atgtcaatat ctccggtctg gtaagcacaa ccatgcagaa tgaagcccgt cgtctgcgtg
     3121 ccgaacgctg gaaagcggaa aatcaggaag ggatggctga ggtcgcccgg tttattgaaa
     3181 tgaacggctc ttttgctgac gagaacaggg actggtgaaa tgcagtttaa ggtttacacc
     3241 tataaaagag agagccgtta tcgtctgttt gtggatgtac agagtgatat tattgacacg
     3301 cccgggcgac ggatggtgat ccccctggcc agtgcacgtc tgctgtcaga taaagtctcc
     3361 cgtgaacttt acccggtggt gcatatcggg gatgaaagct ggcgcatgat gaccaccgat
     3421 atggccagtg tgcctgtctc cgttatcggg gaagaagtgg ctgatctcag ccaccgcgaa
     3481 aatgacatca aaaacgccat taacctgatg ttctggggaa tataattaag ccagccccga
     3541 cacccgccaa cacccgctga cgcgccctga cgggcttgtc tgctcccggc atccgcttac
     3601 agacaagctg tgacccactc aagtg
//
