# Supplementary material for: In- & Out-Cloning: Plasmid toolboxes for scarless transcription unit and modular Golden Gate acceptor plasmid assembly
Source: bioRxiv preprint, doi:10.1101/2024.06.22.600171, version 1 (2024-06-22)
Supplement: Supporting Data S2 [file 600171_file04.zip › pSL_L1_acceptor_plasmids/pSL073.gbk]

LOCUS       pSL073        3625 bp DNA     circular SYN 11-MAR-2024
DEFINITION  .
ACCESSION   .
VERSION     .
KEYWORDS    .
SOURCE      synthetic DNA construct
  ORGANISM  synthetic DNA construct
REFERENCE   1  (bases 1 to 3625)
  AUTHORS   biochemistry-MPI-Marburg
  TITLE     Direct Submission
  JOURNAL   Exported Mar 11, 2024 from SnapGene 6.2.0
            https://www.snapgene.com
FEATURES             Location/Qualifiers
     source          1..3625
                     /mol_type="other DNA"
                     /note="color: #ffffff"
                     /organism="synthetic DNA construct"
     promoter        36..140
                     /gene="bla"
                     /label=AmpR promoter
                     /note="color: #ffffff; direction: RIGHT"
     CDS             141..1001
                     /codon_start=1
                     /gene="bla"
                     /product="beta-lactamase"
                     /label=AmpR
                     /note="confers resistance to ampicillin, carbenicillin, and
                     related antibiotics"
                     /note="color: #ccffcc"
                     /translation="MSIQHFRVALIPFFAAFCLPVFAHPETLVKVKDAEDQLGARVGYI
                     ELDLNSGKILESFRPEERFPMMSTFKVLLCGAVLSRIDAGQEQLGRRIHYSQNDLVEYS
                     PVTEKHLTDGMTVRELCSAAITMSDNTAANLLLTTIGGPKELTAFLHNMGDHVTRLDRW
                     EPELNEAIPNDERDTTMPVAMATTLRKLLTGELLTLASRQQLIDWMEADKVAGPLLRSA
                     LPAGWFIADKSGAGERGSRGIIAALGPDGKPSRIVVIYTTGSQATMDERNRQIAEIGAS
                     LIKHW"
     rep_origin      1172..1760
                     /label=ori
                     /note="high-copy-number ColE1/pMB1/pBR322/pUC origin of 
                     replication"
                     /note="color: #ffff00"
     misc_feature    1851..1971
                     /label=Plac
                     /note="color: #ffffff"
     misc_feature    1980..1991
                     /label=RBS
                     /note="color: #ffffff"
     CDS             1998..2708
                     /codon_start=1
                     /product="monomeric derivative of DsRed fluorescent
                     protein"
                     /label=mCherry
                     /note="mammalian codon-optimized"
                     /note="color: #993366"
                     /translation="MVSKGEEDNMAIIKEFMRFKVHMEGSVNGHEFEIEGEGEGRPYEG
                     TQTAKLKVTKGGPLPFAWDILSPQFMYGSKAYVKHPADIPDYLKLSFPEGFKWERVMNF
                     EDGGVVTVTQDSSLQDGEFIYKVKLRGTNFPSDGPVMQKKTMGWEASSERMYPEDGALK
                     GEIKQRLKLKDGGHYDAEVKTTYKAKKPVQLPGAYNVNIKLDITSHNEDYTIVEQYERA
                     EGRHSTGGMDELYK"
     terminator      2728..2771
                     /gene="Escherichia coli rrnB"
                     /label=rrnB T1 terminator
                     /note="transcription terminator T1 from the E. coli rrnB
                     gene"
                     /note="color: #ffffff"
     terminator      2812..2839
                     /label=T7Te terminator
                     /note="phage T7 early transcription terminator"
                     /note="color: #ffffff"
     misc_feature    3220..3525
                     /label=ccdB
                     /note="color: #993366; direction: RIGHT"
ORIGIN
        1 gctcttctcg ggagcttgtc ttcacagagt ggggccgcgg aacccctatt tgtttatttt
       61 tctaaataca ttcaaatatg tatccgctca tgagacaata accctgataa atgcttcaat
      121 aatattgaaa aaggaagagt atgagtattc aacatttccg tgtcgccctt attccctttt
      181 ttgcggcatt ttgccttcct gtttttgctc acccagaaac gctggtgaaa gtaaaagatg
      241 ctgaagatca gttgggtgca cgagtgggtt acatcgaact ggatctcaac agcggtaaga
      301 tccttgagag ttttcgcccc gaagaacgtt ttccaatgat gagcactttt aaagttctgc
      361 tatgtggcgc ggtattatcc cgtattgacg ccgggcaaga gcaactcggt cgccgcatac
      421 actattctca gaatgacttg gttgagtact caccagtcac agaaaagcat cttacggatg
      481 gcatgacagt aagagaatta tgcagtgctg ccataaccat gagtgataac actgcggcca
      541 acttacttct gacaacgatc ggaggaccga aggagctaac cgcttttttg cacaacatgg
      601 gggatcatgt aactcgcctt gatcgttggg aaccggagct gaatgaagcc ataccaaacg
      661 acgagcgtga caccacgatg cctgtagcaa tggcaacaac gttgcgcaaa ctattaactg
      721 gcgaactact tactctagct tcccggcaac aattaataga ctggatggag gcggataaag
      781 ttgcaggacc acttctgcgc tcggcccttc cggctggctg gtttattgct gataaatctg
      841 gagccggtga gcgtggttct cgcggtatca ttgcagcact ggggccagat ggtaagccct
      901 cccgtatcgt agttatctac acgacgggga gtcaggcaac tatggatgaa cgaaatagac
      961 agatcgctga gataggtgcc tcactgatta agcattggta actgtcagac caagtttact
     1021 catatatact ttagattgat ttaaaacttc atttttaatt taaaaggatc taggtgaaga
     1081 tcctttttga taatctcatg accaaaatcc cttaacgtga gttttcgttc cactgagcgt
     1141 cagaccccgt agaaaagatc aaaggatctt cttgagatcc tttttttctg cgcgtaatct
     1201 gctgcttgca aacaaaaaaa ccaccgctac cagcggtggt ttgtttgccg gatcaagagc
     1261 taccaactct ttttccgaag gtaactggct tcagcagagc gcagatacca aatactgtcc
     1321 ttctagtgta gccgtagtta ggccaccact tcaagaactc tgtagcaccg cctacatacc
     1381 tcgctctgct aatcctgtta ccagtggctg ctgccagtgg cgataagtcg tgtcttaccg
     1441 ggttggactc aagacgatag ttaccggata aggcgcagcg gtcgggctga acggggggtt
     1501 cgtgcacaca gcccagcttg gagcgaacga cctacaccga actgagatac ctacagcgtg
     1561 agctatgaga aagcgccacg cttcccgaag ggagaaaggc ggacaggtat ccggtaagcg
     1621 gcagggtcgg aacaggagag cgcacgaggg agcttccagg gggaaacgcc tggtatcttt
     1681 atagtcctgt cgggtttcgc cacctctgac ttgagcgtcg atttttgtga tgctcgtcag
     1741 gggggcggag cctatggaaa aacgccagca acgcggcctt tttacggttc ctggcccact
     1801 tcgtgcagaa gacaatgtgt tctgaagagc aggtttcccg actggaaagc gggcagtgag
     1861 cgcaacgcaa ttaatgtgag ttagctcact cattaggcac cccaggcttt acactttatg
     1921 cttccggctc gtatgttgtg tggaattgtg agcggataac aatttcacac atactagaga
     1981 aagaggagaa atactagatg gtgagcaagg gcgaggagga taacatggcc atcatcaagg
     2041 agttcatgcg cttcaaggtg cacatggagg gctccgtgaa cggccacgag ttcgagatcg
     2101 agggcgaggg cgagggccgc ccctacgagg gcacccagac cgccaagctg aaggtgacca
     2161 agggtggccc cctgcccttc gcctgggaca tcctgtcccc tcagttcatg tacggctcca
     2221 aggcctacgt gaagcacccc gccgacatcc ccgactactt gaagctgtcc ttccccgagg
     2281 gcttcaagtg ggagcgcgtg atgaacttcg aggacggcgg cgtggtgacc gtgacccagg
     2341 actcctcctt gcaggacggc gagttcatct acaaggtgaa gctgcgcggc accaacttcc
     2401 cctccgacgg ccccgtaatg cagaagaaaa ccatgggctg ggaggcctcc tccgagcgga
     2461 tgtaccccga ggacggcgcc ctgaagggcg agatcaagca gaggctgaag ctgaaggacg
     2521 gcggccacta cgacgctgag gtcaagacca cctacaaggc caagaagccc gtgcagctgc
     2581 ccggcgccta caacgtcaac atcaagttgg acatcacctc ccacaacgag gactacacca
     2641 tcgtggaaca gtacgaacgc gccgagggcc gccactccac cggcggcatg gacgagctgt
     2701 acaagtaata ctagagccag gcatcaaata aaacgaaagg ctcagtcgaa agactgggcc
     2761 tttcgtttta tctgttgttt gtcggtgaac gctctctact agagtcacac tggctcacct
     2821 tcgggtgggc ctttctgcgt ttatagggct tagccttatt ggtttcttag gcgctgcctc
     2881 gcgtggatcc ggcttactaa aagccagata acagtatgcg tatttgcgcg ctgatttttg
     2941 cggtataaga atatatactg atatgtatac ccgaagtatg tcaaaaagag gtgtgctatg
     3001 aagcagcgta ttacagtgac agttgacagc gacagctatc agttgctcaa ggcatatatg
     3061 atgtcaatat ctccggtctg gtaagcacaa ccatgcagaa tgaagcccgt cgtctgcgtg
     3121 ccgaacgctg gaaagcggaa aatcaggaag ggatggctga ggtcgcccgg tttattgaaa
     3181 tgaacggctc ttttgctgac gagaacaggg actggtgaaa tgcagtttaa ggtttacacc
     3241 tataaaagag agagccgtta tcgtctgttt gtggatgtac agagtgatat tattgacacg
     3301 cccgggcgac ggatggtgat ccccctggcc agtgcacgtc tgctgtcaga taaagtctcc
     3361 cgtgaacttt acccggtggt gcatatcggg gatgaaagct ggcgcatgat gaccaccgat
     3421 atggccagtg tgcctgtctc cgttatcggg gaagaagtgg ctgatctcag ccaccgcgaa
     3481 aatgacatca aaaacgccat taacctgatg ttctggggaa tataattaag ccagccccga
     3541 cacccgccaa cacccgctga cgcgccctga cgggcttgtc tgctcccggc atccgcttac
     3601 agacaagctg tgacccactc aagtg
//
