# Supplementary material for: In- & Out-Cloning: Plasmid toolboxes for scarless transcription unit and modular Golden Gate acceptor plasmid assembly
Source: bioRxiv preprint, doi:10.1101/2024.06.22.600171, version 1 (2024-06-22)
Supplement: Supporting Data S2 [file 600171_file04.zip › pSL_L1_acceptor_plasmids/pSL074.gbk]

LOCUS       pSL074        3625 bp DNA     circular SYN 11-MAR-2024
DEFINITION  .
ACCESSION   .
VERSION     .
KEYWORDS    .
SOURCE      synthetic DNA construct
  ORGANISM  synthetic DNA construct
REFERENCE   1  (bases 1 to 3625)
  AUTHORS   biochemistry-MPI-Marburg
  TITLE     Direct Submission
  JOURNAL   Exported Mar 11, 2024 from SnapGene 6.2.0
            https://www.snapgene.com
FEATURES             Location/Qualifiers
     source          1..3625
                     /mol_type="other DNA"
                     /note="color: #ffffff"
                     /organism="synthetic DNA construct"
     promoter        36..140
                     /gene="bla"
                     /label=AmpR promoter
                     /note="color: #ffffff; direction: RIGHT"
     CDS             141..1001
                     /codon_start=1
                     /gene="bla"
                     /product="beta-lactamase"
                     /label=AmpR
                     /note="confers resistance to ampicillin, carbenicillin, and
                     related antibiotics"
                     /note="color: #ccffcc"
                     /translation="MSIQHFRVALIPFFAAFCLPVFAHPETLVKVKDAEDQLGARVGYI
                     ELDLNSGKILESFRPEERFPMMSTFKVLLCGAVLSRIDAGQEQLGRRIHYSQNDLVEYS
                     PVTEKHLTDGMTVRELCSAAITMSDNTAANLLLTTIGGPKELTAFLHNMGDHVTRLDRW
                     EPELNEAIPNDERDTTMPVAMATTLRKLLTGELLTLASRQQLIDWMEADKVAGPLLRSA
                     LPAGWFIADKSGAGERGSRGIIAALGPDGKPSRIVVIYTTGSQATMDERNRQIAEIGAS
                     LIKHW"
     rep_origin      1172..1760
                     /label=ori
                     /note="high-copy-number ColE1/pMB1/pBR322/pUC origin of 
                     replication"
                     /note="color: #ffff00"
     misc_feature    1851..1971
                     /label=Plac
                     /note="color: #ffffff"
     misc_feature    1980..1991
                     /label=RBS
                     /note="color: #ffffff"
     CDS             1998..2708
                     /codon_start=1
                     /product="monomeric derivative of DsRed fluorescent
                     protein"
                     /label=mCherry
                     /note="mammalian codon-optimized"
                     /note="color: #993366"
                     /translation="MVSKGEEDNMAIIKEFMRFKVHMEGSVNGHEFEIEGEGEGRPYEG
                     TQTAKLKVTKGGPLPFAWDILSPQFMYGSKAYVKHPADIPDYLKLSFPEGFKWERVMNF
                     EDGGVVTVTQDSSLQDGEFIYKVKLRGTNFPSDGPVMQKKTMGWEASSERMYPEDGALK
                     GEIKQRLKLKDGGHYDAEVKTTYKAKKPVQLPGAYNVNIKLDITSHNEDYTIVEQYERA
                     EGRHSTGGMDELYK"
     terminator      2725..2770
                     /label=rrnB T1 terminator
                     /note="transcription terminator T1 from the E. coli rrnB
                     gene"
                     /note="color: #ffffff"
     terminator      2812..2839
                     /label=T7Te terminator
                     /note="phage T7 early transcription terminator"
                     /note="color: #ffffff"
     misc_feature    3220..3525
                     /label=ccdB
                     /note="color: #993366; direction: RIGHT"
ORIGIN
        1 gctcttctcg gtgccttgtc ttcacagagt ggggccgcgg aacccctatt tgtttatttt
       61 tctaaataca ttcaaatatg tatccgctca tgagacaata accctgataa atgcttcaat
      121 aatattgaaa aaggaagagt atgagtattc aacatttccg tgtcgccctt attccctttt
      181 ttgcggcatt ttgccttcct gtttttgctc acccagaaac gctggtgaaa gtaaaagatg
      241 ctgaagatca gttgggtgca cgagtgggtt acatcgaact ggatctcaac agcggtaaga
      301 tccttgagag ttttcgcccc gaagaacgtt ttccaatgat gagcactttt aaagttctgc
      361 tatgtggcgc ggtattatcc cgtattgacg ccgggcaaga gcaactcggt cgccgcatac
      421 actattctca gaatgacttg gttgagtact caccagtcac agaaaagcat cttacggatg
      481 gcatgacagt aagagaatta tgcagtgctg ccataaccat gagtgataac actgcggcca
      541 acttacttct gacaacgatc ggaggaccga aggagctaac cgcttttttg cacaacatgg
      601 gggatcatgt aactcgcctt gatcgttggg aaccggagct gaatgaagcc ataccaaacg
      661 acgagcgtga caccacgatg cctgtagcaa tggcaacaac gttgcgcaaa ctattaactg
      721 gcgaactact tactctagct tcccggcaac aattaataga ctggatggag gcggataaag
      781 ttgcaggacc acttctgcgc tcggcccttc cggctggctg gtttattgct gataaatctg
      841 gagccggtga gcgtggttct cgcggtatca ttgcagcact ggggccagat ggtaagccct
      901 cccgtatcgt agttatctac acgacgggga gtcaggcaac tatggatgaa cgaaatagac
      961 agatcgctga gataggtgcc tcactgatta agcattggta actgtcagac caagtttact
     1021 catatatact ttagattgat ttaaaacttc atttttaatt taaaaggatc taggtgaaga
     1081 tcctttttga taatctcatg accaaaatcc cttaacgtga gttttcgttc cactgagcgt
     1141 cagaccccgt agaaaagatc aaaggatctt cttgagatcc tttttttctg cgcgtaatct
     1201 gctgcttgca aacaaaaaaa ccaccgctac cagcggtggt ttgtttgccg gatcaagagc
     1261 taccaactct ttttccgaag gtaactggct tcagcagagc gcagatacca aatactgtcc
     1321 ttctagtgta gccgtagtta ggccaccact tcaagaactc tgtagcaccg cctacatacc
     1381 tcgctctgct aatcctgtta ccagtggctg ctgccagtgg cgataagtcg tgtcttaccg
     1441 ggttggactc aagacgatag ttaccggata aggcgcagcg gtcgggctga acggggggtt
     1501 cgtgcacaca gcccagcttg gagcgaacga cctacaccga actgagatac ctacagcgtg
     1561 agctatgaga aagcgccacg cttcccgaag ggagaaaggc ggacaggtat ccggtaagcg
     1621 gcagggtcgg aacaggagag cgcacgaggg agcttccagg gggaaacgcc tggtatcttt
     1681 atagtcctgt cgggtttcgc cacctctgac ttgagcgtcg atttttgtga tgctcgtcag
     1741 gggggcggag cctatggaaa aacgccagca acgcggcctt tttacggttc ctggcccact
     1801 tcgtgcagaa gacaagagct tctgaagagc aggtttcccg actggaaagc gggcagtgag
     1861 cgcaacgcaa ttaatgtgag ttagctcact cattaggcac cccaggcttt acactttatg
     1921 cttccggctc gtatgttgtg tggaattgtg agcggataac aatttcacac atactagaga
     1981 aagaggagaa atactagatg gtgagcaagg gcgaggagga taacatggcc atcatcaagg
     2041 agttcatgcg cttcaaggtg cacatggagg gctccgtgaa cggccacgag ttcgagatcg
     2101 agggcgaggg cgagggccgc ccctacgagg gcacccagac cgccaagctg aaggtgacca
     2161 agggtggccc cctgcccttc gcctgggaca tcctgtcccc tcagttcatg tacggctcca
     2221 aggcctacgt gaagcacccc gccgacatcc ccgactactt gaagctgtcc ttccccgagg
     2281 gcttcaagtg ggagcgcgtg atgaacttcg aggacggcgg cgtggtgacc gtgacccagg
     2341 actcctcctt gcaggacggc gagttcatct acaaggtgaa gctgcgcggc accaacttcc
     2401 cctccgacgg ccccgtaatg cagaagaaaa ccatgggctg ggaggcctcc tccgagcgga
     2461 tgtaccccga ggacggcgcc ctgaagggcg agatcaagca gaggctgaag ctgaaggacg
     2521 gcggccacta cgacgctgag gtcaagacca cctacaaggc caagaagccc gtgcagctgc
     2581 ccggcgccta caacgtcaac atcaagttgg acatcacctc ccacaacgag gactacacca
     2641 tcgtggaaca gtacgaacgc gccgagggcc gccactccac cggcggcatg gacgagctgt
     2701 acaagtaata ctagagccag gcatcaaata aaacgaaagg ctcagtcgaa agactgggcc
     2761 tttcgtttta tctgttgttt gtcggtgaac gctctctact agagtcacac tggctcacct
     2821 tcgggtgggc ctttctgcgt ttatagggct tagccttatt ggtttcttag gcgctgcctc
     2881 gcgtggatcc ggcttactaa aagccagata acagtatgcg tatttgcgcg ctgatttttg
     2941 cggtataaga atatatactg atatgtatac ccgaagtatg tcaaaaagag gtgtgctatg
     3001 aagcagcgta ttacagtgac agttgacagc gacagctatc agttgctcaa ggcatatatg
     3061 atgtcaatat ctccggtctg gtaagcacaa ccatgcagaa tgaagcccgt cgtctgcgtg
     3121 ccgaacgctg gaaagcggaa aatcaggaag ggatggctga ggtcgcccgg tttattgaaa
     3181 tgaacggctc ttttgctgac gagaacaggg actggtgaaa tgcagtttaa ggtttacacc
     3241 tataaaagag agagccgtta tcgtctgttt gtggatgtac agagtgatat tattgacacg
     3301 cccgggcgac ggatggtgat ccccctggcc agtgcacgtc tgctgtcaga taaagtctcc
     3361 cgtgaacttt acccggtggt gcatatcggg gatgaaagct ggcgcatgat gaccaccgat
     3421 atggccagtg tgcctgtctc cgttatcggg gaagaagtgg ctgatctcag ccaccgcgaa
     3481 aatgacatca aaaacgccat taacctgatg ttctggggaa tataattaag ccagccccga
     3541 cacccgccaa cacccgctga cgcgccctga cgggcttgtc tgctcccggc atccgcttac
     3601 agacaagctg tgacccactc aagtg
//
