# Supplementary material for: In- & Out-Cloning: Plasmid toolboxes for scarless transcription unit and modular Golden Gate acceptor plasmid assembly
Source: bioRxiv preprint, doi:10.1101/2024.06.22.600171, version 1 (2024-06-22)
Supplement: Supporting Data S2 [file 600171_file04.zip › pSL_L1_acceptor_plasmids/pSL084.gbk]

LOCUS       pSL084        3625 bp DNA     circular SYN 11-MAR-2024
DEFINITION  .
ACCESSION   .
VERSION     .
KEYWORDS    .
SOURCE      synthetic DNA construct
  ORGANISM  synthetic DNA construct
REFERENCE   1  (bases 1 to 3625)
  AUTHORS   biochemistry-MPI-Marburg
  TITLE     Direct Submission
  JOURNAL   Exported Mar 11, 2024 from SnapGene 6.2.0
            https://www.snapgene.com
FEATURES             Location/Qualifiers
     source          1..3625
                     /mol_type="other DNA"
                     /note="color: #ffffff"
                     /organism="synthetic DNA construct"
     promoter        36..140
                     /gene="bla"
                     /label=AmpR promoter
                     /note="color: #ffffff; direction: RIGHT"
     CDS             141..1001
                     /codon_start=1
                     /gene="bla"
                     /product="beta-lactamase"
                     /label=AmpR
                     /note="confers resistance to ampicillin, carbenicillin, and
                     related antibiotics"
                     /note="color: #ccffcc"
                     /translation="MSIQHFRVALIPFFAAFCLPVFAHPETLVKVKDAEDQLGARVGYI
                     ELDLNSGKILESFRPEERFPMMSTFKVLLCGAVLSRIDAGQEQLGRRIHYSQNDLVEYS
                     PVTEKHLTDGMTVRELCSAAITMSDNTAANLLLTTIGGPKELTAFLHNMGDHVTRLDRW
                     EPELNEAIPNDERDTTMPVAMATTLRKLLTGELLTLASRQQLIDWMEADKVAGPLLRSA
                     LPAGWFIADKSGAGERGSRGIIAALGPDGKPSRIVVIYTTGSQATMDERNRQIAEIGAS
                     LIKHW"
     rep_origin      1172..1760
                     /label=ori
                     /note="high-copy-number ColE1/pMB1/pBR322/pUC origin of 
                     replication"
                     /note="color: #ffff00"
     misc_feature    1851..1971
                     /label=Plac
                     /note="color: #ffffff"
     misc_feature    1980..1991
                     /label=RBS
                     /note="color: #ffffff"
     CDS             1998..2708
                     /codon_start=1
                     /product="monomeric derivative of DsRed fluorescent
                     protein"
                     /label=mCherry
                     /note="mammalian codon-optimized"
                     /note="color: #993366"
                     /translation="MVSKGEEDNMAIIKEFMRFKVHMEGSVNGHEFEIEGEGEGRPYEG
                     TQTAKLKVTKGGPLPFAWDILSPQFMYGSKAYVKHPADIPDYLKLSFPEGFKWERVMNF
                     EDGGVVTVTQDSSLQDGEFIYKVKLRGTNFPSDGPVMQKKTMGWEASSERMYPEDGALK
                     GEIKQRLKLKDGGHYDAEVKTTYKAKKPVQLPGAYNVNIKLDITSHNEDYTIVEQYERA
                     EGRHSTGGMDELYK"
     terminator      2728..2771
                     /gene="Escherichia coli rrnB"
                     /label=rrnB T1 terminator
                     /note="transcription terminator T1 from the E. coli rrnB
                     gene"
                     /note="color: #ffffff"
     terminator      2812..2839
                     /label=T7Te terminator
                     /note="phage T7 early transcription terminator"
                     /note="color: #ffffff"
     misc_feature    3220..3525
                     /label=ccdB
                     /note="color: #993366; direction: RIGHT"
ORIGIN
        1 gctcttctga agcaattgtc ttcacagagt ggggccgcgg aacccctatt tgtttatttt
       61 tctaaataca ttcaaatatg tatccgctca tgagacaata accctgataa atgcttcaat
      121 aatattgaaa aaggaagagt atgagtattc aacatttccg tgtcgccctt attccctttt
      181 ttgcggcatt ttgccttcct gtttttgctc acccagaaac gctggtgaaa gtaaaagatg
      241 ctgaagatca gttgggtgca cgagtgggtt acatcgaact ggatctcaac agcggtaaga
      301 tccttgagag ttttcgcccc gaagaacgtt ttccaatgat gagcactttt aaagttctgc
      361 tatgtggcgc ggtattatcc cgtattgacg ccgggcaaga gcaactcggt cgccgcatac
      421 actattctca gaatgacttg gttgagtact caccagtcac agaaaagcat cttacggatg
      481 gcatgacagt aagagaatta tgcagtgctg ccataaccat gagtgataac actgcggcca
      541 acttacttct gacaacgatc ggaggaccga aggagctaac cgcttttttg cacaacatgg
      601 gggatcatgt aactcgcctt gatcgttggg aaccggagct gaatgaagcc ataccaaacg
      661 acgagcgtga caccacgatg cctgtagcaa tggcaacaac gttgcgcaaa ctattaactg
      721 gcgaactact tactctagct tcccggcaac aattaataga ctggatggag gcggataaag
      781 ttgcaggacc acttctgcgc tcggcccttc cggctggctg gtttattgct gataaatctg
      841 gagccggtga gcgtggttct cgcggtatca ttgcagcact ggggccagat ggtaagccct
      901 cccgtatcgt agttatctac acgacgggga gtcaggcaac tatggatgaa cgaaatagac
      961 agatcgctga gataggtgcc tcactgatta agcattggta actgtcagac caagtttact
     1021 catatatact ttagattgat ttaaaacttc atttttaatt taaaaggatc taggtgaaga
     1081 tcctttttga taatctcatg accaaaatcc cttaacgtga gttttcgttc cactgagcgt
     1141 cagaccccgt agaaaagatc aaaggatctt cttgagatcc tttttttctg cgcgtaatct
     1201 gctgcttgca aacaaaaaaa ccaccgctac cagcggtggt ttgtttgccg gatcaagagc
     1261 taccaactct ttttccgaag gtaactggct tcagcagagc gcagatacca aatactgtcc
     1321 ttctagtgta gccgtagtta ggccaccact tcaagaactc tgtagcaccg cctacatacc
     1381 tcgctctgct aatcctgtta ccagtggctg ctgccagtgg cgataagtcg tgtcttaccg
     1441 ggttggactc aagacgatag ttaccggata aggcgcagcg gtcgggctga acggggggtt
     1501 cgtgcacaca gcccagcttg gagcgaacga cctacaccga actgagatac ctacagcgtg
     1561 agctatgaga aagcgccacg cttcccgaag ggagaaaggc ggacaggtat ccggtaagcg
     1621 gcagggtcgg aacaggagag cgcacgaggg agcttccagg gggaaacgcc tggtatcttt
     1681 atagtcctgt cgggtttcgc cacctctgac ttgagcgtcg atttttgtga tgctcgtcag
     1741 gggggcggag cctatggaaa aacgccagca acgcggcctt tttacggttc ctggcccact
     1801 tcgtgcagaa gacaatgccc cgtgaagagc aggtttcccg actggaaagc gggcagtgag
     1861 cgcaacgcaa ttaatgtgag ttagctcact cattaggcac cccaggcttt acactttatg
     1921 cttccggctc gtatgttgtg tggaattgtg agcggataac aatttcacac atactagaga
     1981 aagaggagaa atactagatg gtgagcaagg gcgaggagga taacatggcc atcatcaagg
     2041 agttcatgcg cttcaaggtg cacatggagg gctccgtgaa cggccacgag ttcgagatcg
     2101 agggcgaggg cgagggccgc ccctacgagg gcacccagac cgccaagctg aaggtgacca
     2161 agggtggccc cctgcccttc gcctgggaca tcctgtcccc tcagttcatg tacggctcca
     2221 aggcctacgt gaagcacccc gccgacatcc ccgactactt gaagctgtcc ttccccgagg
     2281 gcttcaagtg ggagcgcgtg atgaacttcg aggacggcgg cgtggtgacc gtgacccagg
     2341 actcctcctt gcaggacggc gagttcatct acaaggtgaa gctgcgcggc accaacttcc
     2401 cctccgacgg ccccgtaatg cagaagaaaa ccatgggctg ggaggcctcc tccgagcgga
     2461 tgtaccccga ggacggcgcc ctgaagggcg agatcaagca gaggctgaag ctgaaggacg
     2521 gcggccacta cgacgctgag gtcaagacca cctacaaggc caagaagccc gtgcagctgc
     2581 ccggcgccta caacgtcaac atcaagttgg acatcacctc ccacaacgag gactacacca
     2641 tcgtggaaca gtacgaacgc gccgagggcc gccactccac cggcggcatg gacgagctgt
     2701 acaagtaata ctagagccag gcatcaaata aaacgaaagg ctcagtcgaa agactgggcc
     2761 tttcgtttta tctgttgttt gtcggtgaac gctctctact agagtcacac tggctcacct
     2821 tcgggtgggc ctttctgcgt ttatagggct tagccttatt ggtttcttag gcgctgcctc
     2881 gcgtggatcc ggcttactaa aagccagata acagtatgcg tatttgcgcg ctgatttttg
     2941 cggtataaga atatatactg atatgtatac ccgaagtatg tcaaaaagag gtgtgctatg
     3001 aagcagcgta ttacagtgac agttgacagc gacagctatc agttgctcaa ggcatatatg
     3061 atgtcaatat ctccggtctg gtaagcacaa ccatgcagaa tgaagcccgt cgtctgcgtg
     3121 ccgaacgctg gaaagcggaa aatcaggaag ggatggctga ggtcgcccgg tttattgaaa
     3181 tgaacggctc ttttgctgac gagaacaggg actggtgaaa tgcagtttaa ggtttacacc
     3241 tataaaagag agagccgtta tcgtctgttt gtggatgtac agagtgatat tattgacacg
     3301 cccgggcgac ggatggtgat ccccctggcc agtgcacgtc tgctgtcaga taaagtctcc
     3361 cgtgaacttt acccggtggt gcatatcggg gatgaaagct ggcgcatgat gaccaccgat
     3421 atggccagtg tgcctgtctc cgttatcggg gaagaagtgg ctgatctcag ccaccgcgaa
     3481 aatgacatca aaaacgccat taacctgatg ttctggggaa tataattaag ccagccccga
     3541 cacccgccaa cacccgctga cgcgccctga cgggcttgtc tgctcccggc atccgcttac
     3601 agacaagctg tgacccactc aagtg
//
