# Supplementary material for: In- & Out-Cloning: Plasmid toolboxes for scarless transcription unit and modular Golden Gate acceptor plasmid assembly
Source: bioRxiv preprint, doi:10.1101/2024.06.22.600171, version 1 (2024-06-22)
Supplement: Supporting Data S2 [file 600171_file04.zip › pSL_L1_acceptor_plasmids/pSL085.gbk]

LOCUS       pSL085        3625 bp DNA     circular SYN 11-MAR-2024
DEFINITION  .
ACCESSION   .
VERSION     .
KEYWORDS    .
SOURCE      synthetic DNA construct
  ORGANISM  synthetic DNA construct
REFERENCE   1  (bases 1 to 3625)
  AUTHORS   biochemistry-MPI-Marburg
  TITLE     Direct Submission
  JOURNAL   Exported Mar 11, 2024 from SnapGene 6.2.0
            https://www.snapgene.com
FEATURES             Location/Qualifiers
     source          1..3625
                     /mol_type="other DNA"
                     /note="color: #ffffff"
                     /organism="synthetic DNA construct"
     promoter        36..140
                     /gene="bla"
                     /label=AmpR promoter
                     /note="color: #ffffff; direction: RIGHT"
     CDS             141..1001
                     /codon_start=1
                     /gene="bla"
                     /product="beta-lactamase"
                     /label=AmpR
                     /note="confers resistance to ampicillin, carbenicillin, and
                     related antibiotics"
                     /note="color: #ccffcc"
                     /translation="MSIQHFRVALIPFFAAFCLPVFAHPETLVKVKDAEDQLGARVGYI
                     ELDLNSGKILESFRPEERFPMMSTFKVLLCGAVLSRIDAGQEQLGRRIHYSQNDLVEYS
                     PVTEKHLTDGMTVRELCSAAITMSDNTAANLLLTTIGGPKELTAFLHNMGDHVTRLDRW
                     EPELNEAIPNDERDTTMPVAMATTLRKLLTGELLTLASRQQLIDWMEADKVAGPLLRSA
                     LPAGWFIADKSGAGERGSRGIIAALGPDGKPSRIVVIYTTGSQATMDERNRQIAEIGAS
                     LIKHW"
     rep_origin      1172..1760
                     /label=ori
                     /note="high-copy-number ColE1/pMB1/pBR322/pUC origin of 
                     replication"
                     /note="color: #ffff00"
     misc_feature    1851..1971
                     /label=Plac
                     /note="color: #ffffff"
     misc_feature    1980..1991
                     /label=RBS
                     /note="color: #ffffff"
     CDS             1998..2708
                     /codon_start=1
                     /product="monomeric derivative of DsRed fluorescent
                     protein"
                     /label=mCherry
                     /note="mammalian codon-optimized"
                     /note="color: #993366"
                     /translation="MVSKGEEDNMAIIKEFMRFKVHMEGSVNGHEFEIEGEGEGRPYEG
                     TQTAKLKVTKGGPLPFAWDILSPQFMYGSKAYVKHPADIPDYLKLSFPEGFKWERVMNF
                     EDGGVVTVTQDSSLQDGEFIYKVKLRGTNFPSDGPVMQKKTMGWEASSERMYPEDGALK
                     GEIKQRLKLKDGGHYDAEVKTTYKAKKPVQLPGAYNVNIKLDITSHNEDYTIVEQYERA
                     EGRHSTGGMDELYK"
     terminator      2725..2770
                     /label=rrnB T1 terminator
                     /note="transcription terminator T1 from the E. coli rrnB
                     gene"
                     /note="color: #ffffff"
     terminator      2812..2839
                     /label=T7Te terminator
                     /note="phage T7 early transcription terminator"
                     /note="color: #ffffff"
     misc_feature    3220..3525
                     /label=ccdB
                     /note="color: #993366; direction: RIGHT"
ORIGIN
        1 gctcttctga aactattgtc ttcacagagt ggggccgcgg aacccctatt tgtttatttt
       61 tctaaataca ttcaaatatg tatccgctca tgagacaata accctgataa atgcttcaat
      121 aatattgaaa aaggaagagt atgagtattc aacatttccg tgtcgccctt attccctttt
      181 ttgcggcatt ttgccttcct gtttttgctc acccagaaac gctggtgaaa gtaaaagatg
      241 ctgaagatca gttgggtgca cgagtgggtt acatcgaact ggatctcaac agcggtaaga
      301 tccttgagag ttttcgcccc gaagaacgtt ttccaatgat gagcactttt aaagttctgc
      361 tatgtggcgc ggtattatcc cgtattgacg ccgggcaaga gcaactcggt cgccgcatac
      421 actattctca gaatgacttg gttgagtact caccagtcac agaaaagcat cttacggatg
      481 gcatgacagt aagagaatta tgcagtgctg ccataaccat gagtgataac actgcggcca
      541 acttacttct gacaacgatc ggaggaccga aggagctaac cgcttttttg cacaacatgg
      601 gggatcatgt aactcgcctt gatcgttggg aaccggagct gaatgaagcc ataccaaacg
      661 acgagcgtga caccacgatg cctgtagcaa tggcaacaac gttgcgcaaa ctattaactg
      721 gcgaactact tactctagct tcccggcaac aattaataga ctggatggag gcggataaag
      781 ttgcaggacc acttctgcgc tcggcccttc cggctggctg gtttattgct gataaatctg
      841 gagccggtga gcgtggttct cgcggtatca ttgcagcact ggggccagat ggtaagccct
      901 cccgtatcgt agttatctac acgacgggga gtcaggcaac tatggatgaa cgaaatagac
      961 agatcgctga gataggtgcc tcactgatta agcattggta actgtcagac caagtttact
     1021 catatatact ttagattgat ttaaaacttc atttttaatt taaaaggatc taggtgaaga
     1081 tcctttttga taatctcatg accaaaatcc cttaacgtga gttttcgttc cactgagcgt
     1141 cagaccccgt agaaaagatc aaaggatctt cttgagatcc tttttttctg cgcgtaatct
     1201 gctgcttgca aacaaaaaaa ccaccgctac cagcggtggt ttgtttgccg gatcaagagc
     1261 taccaactct ttttccgaag gtaactggct tcagcagagc gcagatacca aatactgtcc
     1321 ttctagtgta gccgtagtta ggccaccact tcaagaactc tgtagcaccg cctacatacc
     1381 tcgctctgct aatcctgtta ccagtggctg ctgccagtgg cgataagtcg tgtcttaccg
     1441 ggttggactc aagacgatag ttaccggata aggcgcagcg gtcgggctga acggggggtt
     1501 cgtgcacaca gcccagcttg gagcgaacga cctacaccga actgagatac ctacagcgtg
     1561 agctatgaga aagcgccacg cttcccgaag ggagaaaggc ggacaggtat ccggtaagcg
     1621 gcagggtcgg aacaggagag cgcacgaggg agcttccagg gggaaacgcc tggtatcttt
     1681 atagtcctgt cgggtttcgc cacctctgac ttgagcgtcg atttttgtga tgctcgtcag
     1741 gggggcggag cctatggaaa aacgccagca acgcggcctt tttacggttc ctggcccact
     1801 tcgtgcagaa gacaagcaac cgtgaagagc aggtttcccg actggaaagc gggcagtgag
     1861 cgcaacgcaa ttaatgtgag ttagctcact cattaggcac cccaggcttt acactttatg
     1921 cttccggctc gtatgttgtg tggaattgtg agcggataac aatttcacac atactagaga
     1981 aagaggagaa atactagatg gtgagcaagg gcgaggagga taacatggcc atcatcaagg
     2041 agttcatgcg cttcaaggtg cacatggagg gctccgtgaa cggccacgag ttcgagatcg
     2101 agggcgaggg cgagggccgc ccctacgagg gcacccagac cgccaagctg aaggtgacca
     2161 agggtggccc cctgcccttc gcctgggaca tcctgtcccc tcagttcatg tacggctcca
     2221 aggcctacgt gaagcacccc gccgacatcc ccgactactt gaagctgtcc ttccccgagg
     2281 gcttcaagtg ggagcgcgtg atgaacttcg aggacggcgg cgtggtgacc gtgacccagg
     2341 actcctcctt gcaggacggc gagttcatct acaaggtgaa gctgcgcggc accaacttcc
     2401 cctccgacgg ccccgtaatg cagaagaaaa ccatgggctg ggaggcctcc tccgagcgga
     2461 tgtaccccga ggacggcgcc ctgaagggcg agatcaagca gaggctgaag ctgaaggacg
     2521 gcggccacta cgacgctgag gtcaagacca cctacaaggc caagaagccc gtgcagctgc
     2581 ccggcgccta caacgtcaac atcaagttgg acatcacctc ccacaacgag gactacacca
     2641 tcgtggaaca gtacgaacgc gccgagggcc gccactccac cggcggcatg gacgagctgt
     2701 acaagtaata ctagagccag gcatcaaata aaacgaaagg ctcagtcgaa agactgggcc
     2761 tttcgtttta tctgttgttt gtcggtgaac gctctctact agagtcacac tggctcacct
     2821 tcgggtgggc ctttctgcgt ttatagggct tagccttatt ggtttcttag gcgctgcctc
     2881 gcgtggatcc ggcttactaa aagccagata acagtatgcg tatttgcgcg ctgatttttg
     2941 cggtataaga atatatactg atatgtatac ccgaagtatg tcaaaaagag gtgtgctatg
     3001 aagcagcgta ttacagtgac agttgacagc gacagctatc agttgctcaa ggcatatatg
     3061 atgtcaatat ctccggtctg gtaagcacaa ccatgcagaa tgaagcccgt cgtctgcgtg
     3121 ccgaacgctg gaaagcggaa aatcaggaag ggatggctga ggtcgcccgg tttattgaaa
     3181 tgaacggctc ttttgctgac gagaacaggg actggtgaaa tgcagtttaa ggtttacacc
     3241 tataaaagag agagccgtta tcgtctgttt gtggatgtac agagtgatat tattgacacg
     3301 cccgggcgac ggatggtgat ccccctggcc agtgcacgtc tgctgtcaga taaagtctcc
     3361 cgtgaacttt acccggtggt gcatatcggg gatgaaagct ggcgcatgat gaccaccgat
     3421 atggccagtg tgcctgtctc cgttatcggg gaagaagtgg ctgatctcag ccaccgcgaa
     3481 aatgacatca aaaacgccat taacctgatg ttctggggaa tataattaag ccagccccga
     3541 cacccgccaa cacccgctga cgcgccctga cgggcttgtc tgctcccggc atccgcttac
     3601 agacaagctg tgacccactc aagtg
//
