# Supplementary material for: In- & Out-Cloning: Plasmid toolboxes for scarless transcription unit and modular Golden Gate acceptor plasmid assembly
Source: bioRxiv preprint, doi:10.1101/2024.06.22.600171, version 1 (2024-06-22)
Supplement: Supporting Data S2 [file 600171_file04.zip › pSL_L1_acceptor_plasmids/pSL086.gbk]

LOCUS       pSL086        3625 bp DNA     circular SYN 11-MAR-2024
DEFINITION  .
ACCESSION   .
VERSION     .
KEYWORDS    .
SOURCE      synthetic DNA construct
  ORGANISM  synthetic DNA construct
REFERENCE   1  (bases 1 to 3625)
  AUTHORS   biochemistry-MPI-Marburg
  TITLE     Direct Submission
  JOURNAL   Exported Mar 11, 2024 from SnapGene 6.2.0
            https://www.snapgene.com
FEATURES             Location/Qualifiers
     source          1..3625
                     /mol_type="other DNA"
                     /note="color: #ffffff"
                     /organism="synthetic DNA construct"
     promoter        36..140
                     /gene="bla"
                     /label=AmpR promoter
                     /note="color: #ffffff; direction: RIGHT"
     CDS             141..1001
                     /codon_start=1
                     /gene="bla"
                     /product="beta-lactamase"
                     /label=AmpR
                     /note="confers resistance to ampicillin, carbenicillin, and
                     related antibiotics"
                     /note="color: #ccffcc"
                     /translation="MSIQHFRVALIPFFAAFCLPVFAHPETLVKVKDAEDQLGARVGYI
                     ELDLNSGKILESFRPEERFPMMSTFKVLLCGAVLSRIDAGQEQLGRRIHYSQNDLVEYS
                     PVTEKHLTDGMTVRELCSAAITMSDNTAANLLLTTIGGPKELTAFLHNMGDHVTRLDRW
                     EPELNEAIPNDERDTTMPVAMATTLRKLLTGELLTLASRQQLIDWMEADKVAGPLLRSA
                     LPAGWFIADKSGAGERGSRGIIAALGPDGKPSRIVVIYTTGSQATMDERNRQIAEIGAS
                     LIKHW"
     rep_origin      1172..1760
                     /label=ori
                     /note="high-copy-number ColE1/pMB1/pBR322/pUC origin of 
                     replication"
                     /note="color: #ffff00"
     misc_feature    1851..1971
                     /label=Plac
                     /note="color: #ffffff"
     misc_feature    1980..1991
                     /label=RBS
                     /note="color: #ffffff"
     CDS             1998..2708
                     /codon_start=1
                     /product="monomeric derivative of DsRed fluorescent
                     protein"
                     /label=mCherry
                     /note="mammalian codon-optimized"
                     /note="color: #993366"
                     /translation="MVSKGEEDNMAIIKEFMRFKVHMEGSVNGHEFEIEGEGEGRPYEG
                     TQTAKLKVTKGGPLPFAWDILSPQFMYGSKAYVKHPADIPDYLKLSFPEGFKWERVMNF
                     EDGGVVTVTQDSSLQDGEFIYKVKLRGTNFPSDGPVMQKKTMGWEASSERMYPEDGALK
                     GEIKQRLKLKDGGHYDAEVKTTYKAKKPVQLPGAYNVNIKLDITSHNEDYTIVEQYERA
                     EGRHSTGGMDELYK"
     terminator      2725..2770
                     /label=rrnB T1 terminator
                     /note="transcription terminator T1 from the E. coli rrnB
                     gene"
                     /note="color: #ffffff"
     terminator      2812..2839
                     /label=T7Te terminator
                     /note="phage T7 early transcription terminator"
                     /note="color: #ffffff"
     misc_feature    3220..3525
                     /label=ccdB
                     /note="color: #993366; direction: RIGHT"
ORIGIN
        1 gctcttctga attacttgtc ttcacagagt ggggccgcgg aacccctatt tgtttatttt
       61 tctaaataca ttcaaatatg tatccgctca tgagacaata accctgataa atgcttcaat
      121 aatattgaaa aaggaagagt atgagtattc aacatttccg tgtcgccctt attccctttt
      181 ttgcggcatt ttgccttcct gtttttgctc acccagaaac gctggtgaaa gtaaaagatg
      241 ctgaagatca gttgggtgca cgagtgggtt acatcgaact ggatctcaac agcggtaaga
      301 tccttgagag ttttcgcccc gaagaacgtt ttccaatgat gagcactttt aaagttctgc
      361 tatgtggcgc ggtattatcc cgtattgacg ccgggcaaga gcaactcggt cgccgcatac
      421 actattctca gaatgacttg gttgagtact caccagtcac agaaaagcat cttacggatg
      481 gcatgacagt aagagaatta tgcagtgctg ccataaccat gagtgataac actgcggcca
      541 acttacttct gacaacgatc ggaggaccga aggagctaac cgcttttttg cacaacatgg
      601 gggatcatgt aactcgcctt gatcgttggg aaccggagct gaatgaagcc ataccaaacg
      661 acgagcgtga caccacgatg cctgtagcaa tggcaacaac gttgcgcaaa ctattaactg
      721 gcgaactact tactctagct tcccggcaac aattaataga ctggatggag gcggataaag
      781 ttgcaggacc acttctgcgc tcggcccttc cggctggctg gtttattgct gataaatctg
      841 gagccggtga gcgtggttct cgcggtatca ttgcagcact ggggccagat ggtaagccct
      901 cccgtatcgt agttatctac acgacgggga gtcaggcaac tatggatgaa cgaaatagac
      961 agatcgctga gataggtgcc tcactgatta agcattggta actgtcagac caagtttact
     1021 catatatact ttagattgat ttaaaacttc atttttaatt taaaaggatc taggtgaaga
     1081 tcctttttga taatctcatg accaaaatcc cttaacgtga gttttcgttc cactgagcgt
     1141 cagaccccgt agaaaagatc aaaggatctt cttgagatcc tttttttctg cgcgtaatct
     1201 gctgcttgca aacaaaaaaa ccaccgctac cagcggtggt ttgtttgccg gatcaagagc
     1261 taccaactct ttttccgaag gtaactggct tcagcagagc gcagatacca aatactgtcc
     1321 ttctagtgta gccgtagtta ggccaccact tcaagaactc tgtagcaccg cctacatacc
     1381 tcgctctgct aatcctgtta ccagtggctg ctgccagtgg cgataagtcg tgtcttaccg
     1441 ggttggactc aagacgatag ttaccggata aggcgcagcg gtcgggctga acggggggtt
     1501 cgtgcacaca gcccagcttg gagcgaacga cctacaccga actgagatac ctacagcgtg
     1561 agctatgaga aagcgccacg cttcccgaag ggagaaaggc ggacaggtat ccggtaagcg
     1621 gcagggtcgg aacaggagag cgcacgaggg agcttccagg gggaaacgcc tggtatcttt
     1681 atagtcctgt cgggtttcgc cacctctgac ttgagcgtcg atttttgtga tgctcgtcag
     1741 gggggcggag cctatggaaa aacgccagca acgcggcctt tttacggttc ctggcccact
     1801 tcgtgcagaa gacaaactac cgtgaagagc aggtttcccg actggaaagc gggcagtgag
     1861 cgcaacgcaa ttaatgtgag ttagctcact cattaggcac cccaggcttt acactttatg
     1921 cttccggctc gtatgttgtg tggaattgtg agcggataac aatttcacac atactagaga
     1981 aagaggagaa atactagatg gtgagcaagg gcgaggagga taacatggcc atcatcaagg
     2041 agttcatgcg cttcaaggtg cacatggagg gctccgtgaa cggccacgag ttcgagatcg
     2101 agggcgaggg cgagggccgc ccctacgagg gcacccagac cgccaagctg aaggtgacca
     2161 agggtggccc cctgcccttc gcctgggaca tcctgtcccc tcagttcatg tacggctcca
     2221 aggcctacgt gaagcacccc gccgacatcc ccgactactt gaagctgtcc ttccccgagg
     2281 gcttcaagtg ggagcgcgtg atgaacttcg aggacggcgg cgtggtgacc gtgacccagg
     2341 actcctcctt gcaggacggc gagttcatct acaaggtgaa gctgcgcggc accaacttcc
     2401 cctccgacgg ccccgtaatg cagaagaaaa ccatgggctg ggaggcctcc tccgagcgga
     2461 tgtaccccga ggacggcgcc ctgaagggcg agatcaagca gaggctgaag ctgaaggacg
     2521 gcggccacta cgacgctgag gtcaagacca cctacaaggc caagaagccc gtgcagctgc
     2581 ccggcgccta caacgtcaac atcaagttgg acatcacctc ccacaacgag gactacacca
     2641 tcgtggaaca gtacgaacgc gccgagggcc gccactccac cggcggcatg gacgagctgt
     2701 acaagtaata ctagagccag gcatcaaata aaacgaaagg ctcagtcgaa agactgggcc
     2761 tttcgtttta tctgttgttt gtcggtgaac gctctctact agagtcacac tggctcacct
     2821 tcgggtgggc ctttctgcgt ttatagggct tagccttatt ggtttcttag gcgctgcctc
     2881 gcgtggatcc ggcttactaa aagccagata acagtatgcg tatttgcgcg ctgatttttg
     2941 cggtataaga atatatactg atatgtatac ccgaagtatg tcaaaaagag gtgtgctatg
     3001 aagcagcgta ttacagtgac agttgacagc gacagctatc agttgctcaa ggcatatatg
     3061 atgtcaatat ctccggtctg gtaagcacaa ccatgcagaa tgaagcccgt cgtctgcgtg
     3121 ccgaacgctg gaaagcggaa aatcaggaag ggatggctga ggtcgcccgg tttattgaaa
     3181 tgaacggctc ttttgctgac gagaacaggg actggtgaaa tgcagtttaa ggtttacacc
     3241 tataaaagag agagccgtta tcgtctgttt gtggatgtac agagtgatat tattgacacg
     3301 cccgggcgac ggatggtgat ccccctggcc agtgcacgtc tgctgtcaga taaagtctcc
     3361 cgtgaacttt acccggtggt gcatatcggg gatgaaagct ggcgcatgat gaccaccgat
     3421 atggccagtg tgcctgtctc cgttatcggg gaagaagtgg ctgatctcag ccaccgcgaa
     3481 aatgacatca aaaacgccat taacctgatg ttctggggaa tataattaag ccagccccga
     3541 cacccgccaa cacccgctga cgcgccctga cgggcttgtc tgctcccggc atccgcttac
     3601 agacaagctg tgacccactc aagtg
//
