# Supplementary material for: In- & Out-Cloning: Plasmid toolboxes for scarless transcription unit and modular Golden Gate acceptor plasmid assembly
Source: bioRxiv preprint, doi:10.1101/2024.06.22.600171, version 1 (2024-06-22)
Supplement: Supporting Data S2 [file 600171_file04.zip › pSL_L1_acceptor_plasmids/pSL087.gbk]

LOCUS       pSL087        3625 bp DNA     circular SYN 11-MAR-2024
DEFINITION  .
ACCESSION   .
VERSION     .
KEYWORDS    .
SOURCE      synthetic DNA construct
  ORGANISM  synthetic DNA construct
REFERENCE   1  (bases 1 to 3625)
  AUTHORS   biochemistry-MPI-Marburg
  TITLE     Direct Submission
  JOURNAL   Exported Mar 11, 2024 from SnapGene 6.2.0
            https://www.snapgene.com
FEATURES             Location/Qualifiers
     source          1..3625
                     /mol_type="other DNA"
                     /note="color: #ffffff"
                     /organism="synthetic DNA construct"
     promoter        36..140
                     /gene="bla"
                     /label=AmpR promoter
                     /note="color: #ffffff; direction: RIGHT"
     CDS             141..1001
                     /codon_start=1
                     /gene="bla"
                     /product="beta-lactamase"
                     /label=AmpR
                     /note="confers resistance to ampicillin, carbenicillin, and
                     related antibiotics"
                     /note="color: #ccffcc"
                     /translation="MSIQHFRVALIPFFAAFCLPVFAHPETLVKVKDAEDQLGARVGYI
                     ELDLNSGKILESFRPEERFPMMSTFKVLLCGAVLSRIDAGQEQLGRRIHYSQNDLVEYS
                     PVTEKHLTDGMTVRELCSAAITMSDNTAANLLLTTIGGPKELTAFLHNMGDHVTRLDRW
                     EPELNEAIPNDERDTTMPVAMATTLRKLLTGELLTLASRQQLIDWMEADKVAGPLLRSA
                     LPAGWFIADKSGAGERGSRGIIAALGPDGKPSRIVVIYTTGSQATMDERNRQIAEIGAS
                     LIKHW"
     rep_origin      1172..1760
                     /label=ori
                     /note="high-copy-number ColE1/pMB1/pBR322/pUC origin of 
                     replication"
                     /note="color: #ffff00"
     misc_feature    1851..1971
                     /label=Plac
                     /note="color: #ffffff"
     misc_feature    1980..1991
                     /label=RBS
                     /note="color: #ffffff"
     CDS             1998..2708
                     /codon_start=1
                     /product="monomeric derivative of DsRed fluorescent
                     protein"
                     /label=mCherry
                     /note="mammalian codon-optimized"
                     /note="color: #993366"
                     /translation="MVSKGEEDNMAIIKEFMRFKVHMEGSVNGHEFEIEGEGEGRPYEG
                     TQTAKLKVTKGGPLPFAWDILSPQFMYGSKAYVKHPADIPDYLKLSFPEGFKWERVMNF
                     EDGGVVTVTQDSSLQDGEFIYKVKLRGTNFPSDGPVMQKKTMGWEASSERMYPEDGALK
                     GEIKQRLKLKDGGHYDAEVKTTYKAKKPVQLPGAYNVNIKLDITSHNEDYTIVEQYERA
                     EGRHSTGGMDELYK"
     terminator      2725..2770
                     /label=rrnB T1 terminator
                     /note="transcription terminator T1 from the E. coli rrnB
                     gene"
                     /note="color: #ffffff"
     terminator      2812..2839
                     /label=T7Te terminator
                     /note="phage T7 early transcription terminator"
                     /note="color: #ffffff"
     misc_feature    3220..3525
                     /label=ccdB
                     /note="color: #993366; direction: RIGHT"
ORIGIN
        1 gctcttctga acagattgtc ttcacagagt ggggccgcgg aacccctatt tgtttatttt
       61 tctaaataca ttcaaatatg tatccgctca tgagacaata accctgataa atgcttcaat
      121 aatattgaaa aaggaagagt atgagtattc aacatttccg tgtcgccctt attccctttt
      181 ttgcggcatt ttgccttcct gtttttgctc acccagaaac gctggtgaaa gtaaaagatg
      241 ctgaagatca gttgggtgca cgagtgggtt acatcgaact ggatctcaac agcggtaaga
      301 tccttgagag ttttcgcccc gaagaacgtt ttccaatgat gagcactttt aaagttctgc
      361 tatgtggcgc ggtattatcc cgtattgacg ccgggcaaga gcaactcggt cgccgcatac
      421 actattctca gaatgacttg gttgagtact caccagtcac agaaaagcat cttacggatg
      481 gcatgacagt aagagaatta tgcagtgctg ccataaccat gagtgataac actgcggcca
      541 acttacttct gacaacgatc ggaggaccga aggagctaac cgcttttttg cacaacatgg
      601 gggatcatgt aactcgcctt gatcgttggg aaccggagct gaatgaagcc ataccaaacg
      661 acgagcgtga caccacgatg cctgtagcaa tggcaacaac gttgcgcaaa ctattaactg
      721 gcgaactact tactctagct tcccggcaac aattaataga ctggatggag gcggataaag
      781 ttgcaggacc acttctgcgc tcggcccttc cggctggctg gtttattgct gataaatctg
      841 gagccggtga gcgtggttct cgcggtatca ttgcagcact ggggccagat ggtaagccct
      901 cccgtatcgt agttatctac acgacgggga gtcaggcaac tatggatgaa cgaaatagac
      961 agatcgctga gataggtgcc tcactgatta agcattggta actgtcagac caagtttact
     1021 catatatact ttagattgat ttaaaacttc atttttaatt taaaaggatc taggtgaaga
     1081 tcctttttga taatctcatg accaaaatcc cttaacgtga gttttcgttc cactgagcgt
     1141 cagaccccgt agaaaagatc aaaggatctt cttgagatcc tttttttctg cgcgtaatct
     1201 gctgcttgca aacaaaaaaa ccaccgctac cagcggtggt ttgtttgccg gatcaagagc
     1261 taccaactct ttttccgaag gtaactggct tcagcagagc gcagatacca aatactgtcc
     1321 ttctagtgta gccgtagtta ggccaccact tcaagaactc tgtagcaccg cctacatacc
     1381 tcgctctgct aatcctgtta ccagtggctg ctgccagtgg cgataagtcg tgtcttaccg
     1441 ggttggactc aagacgatag ttaccggata aggcgcagcg gtcgggctga acggggggtt
     1501 cgtgcacaca gcccagcttg gagcgaacga cctacaccga actgagatac ctacagcgtg
     1561 agctatgaga aagcgccacg cttcccgaag ggagaaaggc ggacaggtat ccggtaagcg
     1621 gcagggtcgg aacaggagag cgcacgaggg agcttccagg gggaaacgcc tggtatcttt
     1681 atagtcctgt cgggtttcgc cacctctgac ttgagcgtcg atttttgtga tgctcgtcag
     1741 gggggcggag cctatggaaa aacgccagca acgcggcctt tttacggttc ctggcccact
     1801 tcgtgcagaa gacaattacc cgtgaagagc aggtttcccg actggaaagc gggcagtgag
     1861 cgcaacgcaa ttaatgtgag ttagctcact cattaggcac cccaggcttt acactttatg
     1921 cttccggctc gtatgttgtg tggaattgtg agcggataac aatttcacac atactagaga
     1981 aagaggagaa atactagatg gtgagcaagg gcgaggagga taacatggcc atcatcaagg
     2041 agttcatgcg cttcaaggtg cacatggagg gctccgtgaa cggccacgag ttcgagatcg
     2101 agggcgaggg cgagggccgc ccctacgagg gcacccagac cgccaagctg aaggtgacca
     2161 agggtggccc cctgcccttc gcctgggaca tcctgtcccc tcagttcatg tacggctcca
     2221 aggcctacgt gaagcacccc gccgacatcc ccgactactt gaagctgtcc ttccccgagg
     2281 gcttcaagtg ggagcgcgtg atgaacttcg aggacggcgg cgtggtgacc gtgacccagg
     2341 actcctcctt gcaggacggc gagttcatct acaaggtgaa gctgcgcggc accaacttcc
     2401 cctccgacgg ccccgtaatg cagaagaaaa ccatgggctg ggaggcctcc tccgagcgga
     2461 tgtaccccga ggacggcgcc ctgaagggcg agatcaagca gaggctgaag ctgaaggacg
     2521 gcggccacta cgacgctgag gtcaagacca cctacaaggc caagaagccc gtgcagctgc
     2581 ccggcgccta caacgtcaac atcaagttgg acatcacctc ccacaacgag gactacacca
     2641 tcgtggaaca gtacgaacgc gccgagggcc gccactccac cggcggcatg gacgagctgt
     2701 acaagtaata ctagagccag gcatcaaata aaacgaaagg ctcagtcgaa agactgggcc
     2761 tttcgtttta tctgttgttt gtcggtgaac gctctctact agagtcacac tggctcacct
     2821 tcgggtgggc ctttctgcgt ttatagggct tagccttatt ggtttcttag gcgctgcctc
     2881 gcgtggatcc ggcttactaa aagccagata acagtatgcg tatttgcgcg ctgatttttg
     2941 cggtataaga atatatactg atatgtatac ccgaagtatg tcaaaaagag gtgtgctatg
     3001 aagcagcgta ttacagtgac agttgacagc gacagctatc agttgctcaa ggcatatatg
     3061 atgtcaatat ctccggtctg gtaagcacaa ccatgcagaa tgaagcccgt cgtctgcgtg
     3121 ccgaacgctg gaaagcggaa aatcaggaag ggatggctga ggtcgcccgg tttattgaaa
     3181 tgaacggctc ttttgctgac gagaacaggg actggtgaaa tgcagtttaa ggtttacacc
     3241 tataaaagag agagccgtta tcgtctgttt gtggatgtac agagtgatat tattgacacg
     3301 cccgggcgac ggatggtgat ccccctggcc agtgcacgtc tgctgtcaga taaagtctcc
     3361 cgtgaacttt acccggtggt gcatatcggg gatgaaagct ggcgcatgat gaccaccgat
     3421 atggccagtg tgcctgtctc cgttatcggg gaagaagtgg ctgatctcag ccaccgcgaa
     3481 aatgacatca aaaacgccat taacctgatg ttctggggaa tataattaag ccagccccga
     3541 cacccgccaa cacccgctga cgcgccctga cgggcttgtc tgctcccggc atccgcttac
     3601 agacaagctg tgacccactc aagtg
//
