# Supplementary material for: In- & Out-Cloning: Plasmid toolboxes for scarless transcription unit and modular Golden Gate acceptor plasmid assembly
Source: bioRxiv preprint, doi:10.1101/2024.06.22.600171, version 1 (2024-06-22)
Supplement: Supporting Data S2 [file 600171_file04.zip › pSL_L1_acceptor_plasmids/pSL088.gbk]

LOCUS       pSL088        3625 bp DNA     circular SYN 11-MAR-2024
DEFINITION  .
ACCESSION   .
VERSION     .
KEYWORDS    .
SOURCE      synthetic DNA construct
  ORGANISM  synthetic DNA construct
REFERENCE   1  (bases 1 to 3625)
  AUTHORS   biochemistry-MPI-Marburg
  TITLE     Direct Submission
  JOURNAL   Exported Mar 11, 2024 from SnapGene 6.2.0
            https://www.snapgene.com
FEATURES             Location/Qualifiers
     source          1..3625
                     /mol_type="other DNA"
                     /note="color: #ffffff"
                     /organism="synthetic DNA construct"
     promoter        36..140
                     /gene="bla"
                     /label=AmpR promoter
                     /note="color: #ffffff; direction: RIGHT"
     CDS             141..1001
                     /codon_start=1
                     /gene="bla"
                     /product="beta-lactamase"
                     /label=AmpR
                     /note="confers resistance to ampicillin, carbenicillin, and
                     related antibiotics"
                     /note="color: #ccffcc"
                     /translation="MSIQHFRVALIPFFAAFCLPVFAHPETLVKVKDAEDQLGARVGYI
                     ELDLNSGKILESFRPEERFPMMSTFKVLLCGAVLSRIDAGQEQLGRRIHYSQNDLVEYS
                     PVTEKHLTDGMTVRELCSAAITMSDNTAANLLLTTIGGPKELTAFLHNMGDHVTRLDRW
                     EPELNEAIPNDERDTTMPVAMATTLRKLLTGELLTLASRQQLIDWMEADKVAGPLLRSA
                     LPAGWFIADKSGAGERGSRGIIAALGPDGKPSRIVVIYTTGSQATMDERNRQIAEIGAS
                     LIKHW"
     rep_origin      1172..1760
                     /label=ori
                     /note="high-copy-number ColE1/pMB1/pBR322/pUC origin of 
                     replication"
                     /note="color: #ffff00"
     misc_feature    1851..1971
                     /label=Plac
                     /note="color: #ffffff"
     misc_feature    1980..1991
                     /label=RBS
                     /note="color: #ffffff"
     CDS             1998..2708
                     /codon_start=1
                     /product="monomeric derivative of DsRed fluorescent
                     protein"
                     /label=mCherry
                     /note="mammalian codon-optimized"
                     /note="color: #993366"
                     /translation="MVSKGEEDNMAIIKEFMRFKVHMEGSVNGHEFEIEGEGEGRPYEG
                     TQTAKLKVTKGGPLPFAWDILSPQFMYGSKAYVKHPADIPDYLKLSFPEGFKWERVMNF
                     EDGGVVTVTQDSSLQDGEFIYKVKLRGTNFPSDGPVMQKKTMGWEASSERMYPEDGALK
                     GEIKQRLKLKDGGHYDAEVKTTYKAKKPVQLPGAYNVNIKLDITSHNEDYTIVEQYERA
                     EGRHSTGGMDELYK"
     terminator      2728..2771
                     /gene="Escherichia coli rrnB"
                     /label=rrnB T1 terminator
                     /note="transcription terminator T1 from the E. coli rrnB
                     gene"
                     /note="color: #ffffff"
     terminator      2812..2839
                     /label=T7Te terminator
                     /note="phage T7 early transcription terminator"
                     /note="color: #ffffff"
     misc_feature    3220..3525
                     /label=ccdB
                     /note="color: #993366; direction: RIGHT"
ORIGIN
        1 gctcttctga atgtgttgtc ttcacagagt ggggccgcgg aacccctatt tgtttatttt
       61 tctaaataca ttcaaatatg tatccgctca tgagacaata accctgataa atgcttcaat
      121 aatattgaaa aaggaagagt atgagtattc aacatttccg tgtcgccctt attccctttt
      181 ttgcggcatt ttgccttcct gtttttgctc acccagaaac gctggtgaaa gtaaaagatg
      241 ctgaagatca gttgggtgca cgagtgggtt acatcgaact ggatctcaac agcggtaaga
      301 tccttgagag ttttcgcccc gaagaacgtt ttccaatgat gagcactttt aaagttctgc
      361 tatgtggcgc ggtattatcc cgtattgacg ccgggcaaga gcaactcggt cgccgcatac
      421 actattctca gaatgacttg gttgagtact caccagtcac agaaaagcat cttacggatg
      481 gcatgacagt aagagaatta tgcagtgctg ccataaccat gagtgataac actgcggcca
      541 acttacttct gacaacgatc ggaggaccga aggagctaac cgcttttttg cacaacatgg
      601 gggatcatgt aactcgcctt gatcgttggg aaccggagct gaatgaagcc ataccaaacg
      661 acgagcgtga caccacgatg cctgtagcaa tggcaacaac gttgcgcaaa ctattaactg
      721 gcgaactact tactctagct tcccggcaac aattaataga ctggatggag gcggataaag
      781 ttgcaggacc acttctgcgc tcggcccttc cggctggctg gtttattgct gataaatctg
      841 gagccggtga gcgtggttct cgcggtatca ttgcagcact ggggccagat ggtaagccct
      901 cccgtatcgt agttatctac acgacgggga gtcaggcaac tatggatgaa cgaaatagac
      961 agatcgctga gataggtgcc tcactgatta agcattggta actgtcagac caagtttact
     1021 catatatact ttagattgat ttaaaacttc atttttaatt taaaaggatc taggtgaaga
     1081 tcctttttga taatctcatg accaaaatcc cttaacgtga gttttcgttc cactgagcgt
     1141 cagaccccgt agaaaagatc aaaggatctt cttgagatcc tttttttctg cgcgtaatct
     1201 gctgcttgca aacaaaaaaa ccaccgctac cagcggtggt ttgtttgccg gatcaagagc
     1261 taccaactct ttttccgaag gtaactggct tcagcagagc gcagatacca aatactgtcc
     1321 ttctagtgta gccgtagtta ggccaccact tcaagaactc tgtagcaccg cctacatacc
     1381 tcgctctgct aatcctgtta ccagtggctg ctgccagtgg cgataagtcg tgtcttaccg
     1441 ggttggactc aagacgatag ttaccggata aggcgcagcg gtcgggctga acggggggtt
     1501 cgtgcacaca gcccagcttg gagcgaacga cctacaccga actgagatac ctacagcgtg
     1561 agctatgaga aagcgccacg cttcccgaag ggagaaaggc ggacaggtat ccggtaagcg
     1621 gcagggtcgg aacaggagag cgcacgaggg agcttccagg gggaaacgcc tggtatcttt
     1681 atagtcctgt cgggtttcgc cacctctgac ttgagcgtcg atttttgtga tgctcgtcag
     1741 gggggcggag cctatggaaa aacgccagca acgcggcctt tttacggttc ctggcccact
     1801 tcgtgcagaa gacaacagac cgtgaagagc aggtttcccg actggaaagc gggcagtgag
     1861 cgcaacgcaa ttaatgtgag ttagctcact cattaggcac cccaggcttt acactttatg
     1921 cttccggctc gtatgttgtg tggaattgtg agcggataac aatttcacac atactagaga
     1981 aagaggagaa atactagatg gtgagcaagg gcgaggagga taacatggcc atcatcaagg
     2041 agttcatgcg cttcaaggtg cacatggagg gctccgtgaa cggccacgag ttcgagatcg
     2101 agggcgaggg cgagggccgc ccctacgagg gcacccagac cgccaagctg aaggtgacca
     2161 agggtggccc cctgcccttc gcctgggaca tcctgtcccc tcagttcatg tacggctcca
     2221 aggcctacgt gaagcacccc gccgacatcc ccgactactt gaagctgtcc ttccccgagg
     2281 gcttcaagtg ggagcgcgtg atgaacttcg aggacggcgg cgtggtgacc gtgacccagg
     2341 actcctcctt gcaggacggc gagttcatct acaaggtgaa gctgcgcggc accaacttcc
     2401 cctccgacgg ccccgtaatg cagaagaaaa ccatgggctg ggaggcctcc tccgagcgga
     2461 tgtaccccga ggacggcgcc ctgaagggcg agatcaagca gaggctgaag ctgaaggacg
     2521 gcggccacta cgacgctgag gtcaagacca cctacaaggc caagaagccc gtgcagctgc
     2581 ccggcgccta caacgtcaac atcaagttgg acatcacctc ccacaacgag gactacacca
     2641 tcgtggaaca gtacgaacgc gccgagggcc gccactccac cggcggcatg gacgagctgt
     2701 acaagtaata ctagagccag gcatcaaata aaacgaaagg ctcagtcgaa agactgggcc
     2761 tttcgtttta tctgttgttt gtcggtgaac gctctctact agagtcacac tggctcacct
     2821 tcgggtgggc ctttctgcgt ttatagggct tagccttatt ggtttcttag gcgctgcctc
     2881 gcgtggatcc ggcttactaa aagccagata acagtatgcg tatttgcgcg ctgatttttg
     2941 cggtataaga atatatactg atatgtatac ccgaagtatg tcaaaaagag gtgtgctatg
     3001 aagcagcgta ttacagtgac agttgacagc gacagctatc agttgctcaa ggcatatatg
     3061 atgtcaatat ctccggtctg gtaagcacaa ccatgcagaa tgaagcccgt cgtctgcgtg
     3121 ccgaacgctg gaaagcggaa aatcaggaag ggatggctga ggtcgcccgg tttattgaaa
     3181 tgaacggctc ttttgctgac gagaacaggg actggtgaaa tgcagtttaa ggtttacacc
     3241 tataaaagag agagccgtta tcgtctgttt gtggatgtac agagtgatat tattgacacg
     3301 cccgggcgac ggatggtgat ccccctggcc agtgcacgtc tgctgtcaga taaagtctcc
     3361 cgtgaacttt acccggtggt gcatatcggg gatgaaagct ggcgcatgat gaccaccgat
     3421 atggccagtg tgcctgtctc cgttatcggg gaagaagtgg ctgatctcag ccaccgcgaa
     3481 aatgacatca aaaacgccat taacctgatg ttctggggaa tataattaag ccagccccga
     3541 cacccgccaa cacccgctga cgcgccctga cgggcttgtc tgctcccggc atccgcttac
     3601 agacaagctg tgacccactc aagtg
//
