# Supplementary material for: In- & Out-Cloning: Plasmid toolboxes for scarless transcription unit and modular Golden Gate acceptor plasmid assembly
Source: bioRxiv preprint, doi:10.1101/2024.06.22.600171, version 1 (2024-06-22)
Supplement: Supporting Data S2 [file 600171_file04.zip › pSL_L1_acceptor_plasmids/pSL089.gbk]

LOCUS       pSL089        3625 bp DNA     circular SYN 11-MAR-2024
DEFINITION  .
ACCESSION   .
VERSION     .
KEYWORDS    .
SOURCE      synthetic DNA construct
  ORGANISM  synthetic DNA construct
REFERENCE   1  (bases 1 to 3625)
  AUTHORS   biochemistry-MPI-Marburg
  TITLE     Direct Submission
  JOURNAL   Exported Mar 11, 2024 from SnapGene 6.2.0
            https://www.snapgene.com
FEATURES             Location/Qualifiers
     source          1..3625
                     /mol_type="other DNA"
                     /note="color: #ffffff"
                     /organism="synthetic DNA construct"
     promoter        36..140
                     /gene="bla"
                     /label=AmpR promoter
                     /note="color: #ffffff; direction: RIGHT"
     CDS             141..1001
                     /codon_start=1
                     /gene="bla"
                     /product="beta-lactamase"
                     /label=AmpR
                     /note="confers resistance to ampicillin, carbenicillin, and
                     related antibiotics"
                     /note="color: #ccffcc"
                     /translation="MSIQHFRVALIPFFAAFCLPVFAHPETLVKVKDAEDQLGARVGYI
                     ELDLNSGKILESFRPEERFPMMSTFKVLLCGAVLSRIDAGQEQLGRRIHYSQNDLVEYS
                     PVTEKHLTDGMTVRELCSAAITMSDNTAANLLLTTIGGPKELTAFLHNMGDHVTRLDRW
                     EPELNEAIPNDERDTTMPVAMATTLRKLLTGELLTLASRQQLIDWMEADKVAGPLLRSA
                     LPAGWFIADKSGAGERGSRGIIAALGPDGKPSRIVVIYTTGSQATMDERNRQIAEIGAS
                     LIKHW"
     rep_origin      1172..1760
                     /label=ori
                     /note="high-copy-number ColE1/pMB1/pBR322/pUC origin of 
                     replication"
                     /note="color: #ffff00"
     misc_feature    1851..1971
                     /label=Plac
                     /note="color: #ffffff"
     misc_feature    1980..1991
                     /label=RBS
                     /note="color: #ffffff"
     CDS             1998..2708
                     /codon_start=1
                     /product="monomeric derivative of DsRed fluorescent
                     protein"
                     /label=mCherry
                     /note="mammalian codon-optimized"
                     /note="color: #993366"
                     /translation="MVSKGEEDNMAIIKEFMRFKVHMEGSVNGHEFEIEGEGEGRPYEG
                     TQTAKLKVTKGGPLPFAWDILSPQFMYGSKAYVKHPADIPDYLKLSFPEGFKWERVMNF
                     EDGGVVTVTQDSSLQDGEFIYKVKLRGTNFPSDGPVMQKKTMGWEASSERMYPEDGALK
                     GEIKQRLKLKDGGHYDAEVKTTYKAKKPVQLPGAYNVNIKLDITSHNEDYTIVEQYERA
                     EGRHSTGGMDELYK"
     terminator      2725..2770
                     /label=rrnB T1 terminator
                     /note="transcription terminator T1 from the E. coli rrnB
                     gene"
                     /note="color: #ffffff"
     terminator      2812..2839
                     /label=T7Te terminator
                     /note="phage T7 early transcription terminator"
                     /note="color: #ffffff"
     misc_feature    3220..3525
                     /label=ccdB
                     /note="color: #993366; direction: RIGHT"
ORIGIN
        1 gctcttctgg agagcttgtc ttcacagagt ggggccgcgg aacccctatt tgtttatttt
       61 tctaaataca ttcaaatatg tatccgctca tgagacaata accctgataa atgcttcaat
      121 aatattgaaa aaggaagagt atgagtattc aacatttccg tgtcgccctt attccctttt
      181 ttgcggcatt ttgccttcct gtttttgctc acccagaaac gctggtgaaa gtaaaagatg
      241 ctgaagatca gttgggtgca cgagtgggtt acatcgaact ggatctcaac agcggtaaga
      301 tccttgagag ttttcgcccc gaagaacgtt ttccaatgat gagcactttt aaagttctgc
      361 tatgtggcgc ggtattatcc cgtattgacg ccgggcaaga gcaactcggt cgccgcatac
      421 actattctca gaatgacttg gttgagtact caccagtcac agaaaagcat cttacggatg
      481 gcatgacagt aagagaatta tgcagtgctg ccataaccat gagtgataac actgcggcca
      541 acttacttct gacaacgatc ggaggaccga aggagctaac cgcttttttg cacaacatgg
      601 gggatcatgt aactcgcctt gatcgttggg aaccggagct gaatgaagcc ataccaaacg
      661 acgagcgtga caccacgatg cctgtagcaa tggcaacaac gttgcgcaaa ctattaactg
      721 gcgaactact tactctagct tcccggcaac aattaataga ctggatggag gcggataaag
      781 ttgcaggacc acttctgcgc tcggcccttc cggctggctg gtttattgct gataaatctg
      841 gagccggtga gcgtggttct cgcggtatca ttgcagcact ggggccagat ggtaagccct
      901 cccgtatcgt agttatctac acgacgggga gtcaggcaac tatggatgaa cgaaatagac
      961 agatcgctga gataggtgcc tcactgatta agcattggta actgtcagac caagtttact
     1021 catatatact ttagattgat ttaaaacttc atttttaatt taaaaggatc taggtgaaga
     1081 tcctttttga taatctcatg accaaaatcc cttaacgtga gttttcgttc cactgagcgt
     1141 cagaccccgt agaaaagatc aaaggatctt cttgagatcc tttttttctg cgcgtaatct
     1201 gctgcttgca aacaaaaaaa ccaccgctac cagcggtggt ttgtttgccg gatcaagagc
     1261 taccaactct ttttccgaag gtaactggct tcagcagagc gcagatacca aatactgtcc
     1321 ttctagtgta gccgtagtta ggccaccact tcaagaactc tgtagcaccg cctacatacc
     1381 tcgctctgct aatcctgtta ccagtggctg ctgccagtgg cgataagtcg tgtcttaccg
     1441 ggttggactc aagacgatag ttaccggata aggcgcagcg gtcgggctga acggggggtt
     1501 cgtgcacaca gcccagcttg gagcgaacga cctacaccga actgagatac ctacagcgtg
     1561 agctatgaga aagcgccacg cttcccgaag ggagaaaggc ggacaggtat ccggtaagcg
     1621 gcagggtcgg aacaggagag cgcacgaggg agcttccagg gggaaacgcc tggtatcttt
     1681 atagtcctgt cgggtttcgc cacctctgac ttgagcgtcg atttttgtga tgctcgtcag
     1741 gggggcggag cctatggaaa aacgccagca acgcggcctt tttacggttc ctggcccact
     1801 tcgtgcagaa gacaatgtgc cgtgaagagc aggtttcccg actggaaagc gggcagtgag
     1861 cgcaacgcaa ttaatgtgag ttagctcact cattaggcac cccaggcttt acactttatg
     1921 cttccggctc gtatgttgtg tggaattgtg agcggataac aatttcacac atactagaga
     1981 aagaggagaa atactagatg gtgagcaagg gcgaggagga taacatggcc atcatcaagg
     2041 agttcatgcg cttcaaggtg cacatggagg gctccgtgaa cggccacgag ttcgagatcg
     2101 agggcgaggg cgagggccgc ccctacgagg gcacccagac cgccaagctg aaggtgacca
     2161 agggtggccc cctgcccttc gcctgggaca tcctgtcccc tcagttcatg tacggctcca
     2221 aggcctacgt gaagcacccc gccgacatcc ccgactactt gaagctgtcc ttccccgagg
     2281 gcttcaagtg ggagcgcgtg atgaacttcg aggacggcgg cgtggtgacc gtgacccagg
     2341 actcctcctt gcaggacggc gagttcatct acaaggtgaa gctgcgcggc accaacttcc
     2401 cctccgacgg ccccgtaatg cagaagaaaa ccatgggctg ggaggcctcc tccgagcgga
     2461 tgtaccccga ggacggcgcc ctgaagggcg agatcaagca gaggctgaag ctgaaggacg
     2521 gcggccacta cgacgctgag gtcaagacca cctacaaggc caagaagccc gtgcagctgc
     2581 ccggcgccta caacgtcaac atcaagttgg acatcacctc ccacaacgag gactacacca
     2641 tcgtggaaca gtacgaacgc gccgagggcc gccactccac cggcggcatg gacgagctgt
     2701 acaagtaata ctagagccag gcatcaaata aaacgaaagg ctcagtcgaa agactgggcc
     2761 tttcgtttta tctgttgttt gtcggtgaac gctctctact agagtcacac tggctcacct
     2821 tcgggtgggc ctttctgcgt ttatagggct tagccttatt ggtttcttag gcgctgcctc
     2881 gcgtggatcc ggcttactaa aagccagata acagtatgcg tatttgcgcg ctgatttttg
     2941 cggtataaga atatatactg atatgtatac ccgaagtatg tcaaaaagag gtgtgctatg
     3001 aagcagcgta ttacagtgac agttgacagc gacagctatc agttgctcaa ggcatatatg
     3061 atgtcaatat ctccggtctg gtaagcacaa ccatgcagaa tgaagcccgt cgtctgcgtg
     3121 ccgaacgctg gaaagcggaa aatcaggaag ggatggctga ggtcgcccgg tttattgaaa
     3181 tgaacggctc ttttgctgac gagaacaggg actggtgaaa tgcagtttaa ggtttacacc
     3241 tataaaagag agagccgtta tcgtctgttt gtggatgtac agagtgatat tattgacacg
     3301 cccgggcgac ggatggtgat ccccctggcc agtgcacgtc tgctgtcaga taaagtctcc
     3361 cgtgaacttt acccggtggt gcatatcggg gatgaaagct ggcgcatgat gaccaccgat
     3421 atggccagtg tgcctgtctc cgttatcggg gaagaagtgg ctgatctcag ccaccgcgaa
     3481 aatgacatca aaaacgccat taacctgatg ttctggggaa tataattaag ccagccccga
     3541 cacccgccaa cacccgctga cgcgccctga cgggcttgtc tgctcccggc atccgcttac
     3601 agacaagctg tgacccactc aagtg
//
