# Supplementary material for: In- & Out-Cloning: Plasmid toolboxes for scarless transcription unit and modular Golden Gate acceptor plasmid assembly
Source: bioRxiv preprint, doi:10.1101/2024.06.22.600171, version 1 (2024-06-22)
Supplement: Supporting Data S2 [file 600171_file04.zip › pSL_L1_acceptor_plasmids/pSL090.gbk]

LOCUS       pSL090        3625 bp DNA     circular SYN 11-MAR-2024
DEFINITION  .
ACCESSION   .
VERSION     .
KEYWORDS    .
SOURCE      synthetic DNA construct
  ORGANISM  synthetic DNA construct
REFERENCE   1  (bases 1 to 3625)
  AUTHORS   biochemistry-MPI-Marburg
  TITLE     Direct Submission
  JOURNAL   Exported Mar 11, 2024 from SnapGene 6.2.0
            https://www.snapgene.com
FEATURES             Location/Qualifiers
     source          1..3625
                     /mol_type="other DNA"
                     /note="color: #ffffff"
                     /organism="synthetic DNA construct"
     promoter        36..140
                     /gene="bla"
                     /label=AmpR promoter
                     /note="color: #ffffff; direction: RIGHT"
     CDS             141..1001
                     /codon_start=1
                     /gene="bla"
                     /product="beta-lactamase"
                     /label=AmpR
                     /note="confers resistance to ampicillin, carbenicillin, and
                     related antibiotics"
                     /note="color: #ccffcc"
                     /translation="MSIQHFRVALIPFFAAFCLPVFAHPETLVKVKDAEDQLGARVGYI
                     ELDLNSGKILESFRPEERFPMMSTFKVLLCGAVLSRIDAGQEQLGRRIHYSQNDLVEYS
                     PVTEKHLTDGMTVRELCSAAITMSDNTAANLLLTTIGGPKELTAFLHNMGDHVTRLDRW
                     EPELNEAIPNDERDTTMPVAMATTLRKLLTGELLTLASRQQLIDWMEADKVAGPLLRSA
                     LPAGWFIADKSGAGERGSRGIIAALGPDGKPSRIVVIYTTGSQATMDERNRQIAEIGAS
                     LIKHW"
     rep_origin      1172..1760
                     /label=ori
                     /note="high-copy-number ColE1/pMB1/pBR322/pUC origin of 
                     replication"
                     /note="color: #ffff00"
     misc_feature    1851..1971
                     /label=Plac
                     /note="color: #ffffff"
     misc_feature    1980..1991
                     /label=RBS
                     /note="color: #ffffff"
     CDS             1998..2708
                     /codon_start=1
                     /product="monomeric derivative of DsRed fluorescent
                     protein"
                     /label=mCherry
                     /note="mammalian codon-optimized"
                     /note="color: #993366"
                     /translation="MVSKGEEDNMAIIKEFMRFKVHMEGSVNGHEFEIEGEGEGRPYEG
                     TQTAKLKVTKGGPLPFAWDILSPQFMYGSKAYVKHPADIPDYLKLSFPEGFKWERVMNF
                     EDGGVVTVTQDSSLQDGEFIYKVKLRGTNFPSDGPVMQKKTMGWEASSERMYPEDGALK
                     GEIKQRLKLKDGGHYDAEVKTTYKAKKPVQLPGAYNVNIKLDITSHNEDYTIVEQYERA
                     EGRHSTGGMDELYK"
     terminator      2725..2770
                     /label=rrnB T1 terminator
                     /note="transcription terminator T1 from the E. coli rrnB
                     gene"
                     /note="color: #ffffff"
     terminator      2812..2839
                     /label=T7Te terminator
                     /note="phage T7 early transcription terminator"
                     /note="color: #ffffff"
     misc_feature    3220..3525
                     /label=ccdB
                     /note="color: #993366; direction: RIGHT"
ORIGIN
        1 gctcttctga atgccttgtc ttcacagagt ggggccgcgg aacccctatt tgtttatttt
       61 tctaaataca ttcaaatatg tatccgctca tgagacaata accctgataa atgcttcaat
      121 aatattgaaa aaggaagagt atgagtattc aacatttccg tgtcgccctt attccctttt
      181 ttgcggcatt ttgccttcct gtttttgctc acccagaaac gctggtgaaa gtaaaagatg
      241 ctgaagatca gttgggtgca cgagtgggtt acatcgaact ggatctcaac agcggtaaga
      301 tccttgagag ttttcgcccc gaagaacgtt ttccaatgat gagcactttt aaagttctgc
      361 tatgtggcgc ggtattatcc cgtattgacg ccgggcaaga gcaactcggt cgccgcatac
      421 actattctca gaatgacttg gttgagtact caccagtcac agaaaagcat cttacggatg
      481 gcatgacagt aagagaatta tgcagtgctg ccataaccat gagtgataac actgcggcca
      541 acttacttct gacaacgatc ggaggaccga aggagctaac cgcttttttg cacaacatgg
      601 gggatcatgt aactcgcctt gatcgttggg aaccggagct gaatgaagcc ataccaaacg
      661 acgagcgtga caccacgatg cctgtagcaa tggcaacaac gttgcgcaaa ctattaactg
      721 gcgaactact tactctagct tcccggcaac aattaataga ctggatggag gcggataaag
      781 ttgcaggacc acttctgcgc tcggcccttc cggctggctg gtttattgct gataaatctg
      841 gagccggtga gcgtggttct cgcggtatca ttgcagcact ggggccagat ggtaagccct
      901 cccgtatcgt agttatctac acgacgggga gtcaggcaac tatggatgaa cgaaatagac
      961 agatcgctga gataggtgcc tcactgatta agcattggta actgtcagac caagtttact
     1021 catatatact ttagattgat ttaaaacttc atttttaatt taaaaggatc taggtgaaga
     1081 tcctttttga taatctcatg accaaaatcc cttaacgtga gttttcgttc cactgagcgt
     1141 cagaccccgt agaaaagatc aaaggatctt cttgagatcc tttttttctg cgcgtaatct
     1201 gctgcttgca aacaaaaaaa ccaccgctac cagcggtggt ttgtttgccg gatcaagagc
     1261 taccaactct ttttccgaag gtaactggct tcagcagagc gcagatacca aatactgtcc
     1321 ttctagtgta gccgtagtta ggccaccact tcaagaactc tgtagcaccg cctacatacc
     1381 tcgctctgct aatcctgtta ccagtggctg ctgccagtgg cgataagtcg tgtcttaccg
     1441 ggttggactc aagacgatag ttaccggata aggcgcagcg gtcgggctga acggggggtt
     1501 cgtgcacaca gcccagcttg gagcgaacga cctacaccga actgagatac ctacagcgtg
     1561 agctatgaga aagcgccacg cttcccgaag ggagaaaggc ggacaggtat ccggtaagcg
     1621 gcagggtcgg aacaggagag cgcacgaggg agcttccagg gggaaacgcc tggtatcttt
     1681 atagtcctgt cgggtttcgc cacctctgac ttgagcgtcg atttttgtga tgctcgtcag
     1741 gggggcggag cctatggaaa aacgccagca acgcggcctt tttacggttc ctggcccact
     1801 tcgtgcagaa gacaagagcc cgtgaagagc aggtttcccg actggaaagc gggcagtgag
     1861 cgcaacgcaa ttaatgtgag ttagctcact cattaggcac cccaggcttt acactttatg
     1921 cttccggctc gtatgttgtg tggaattgtg agcggataac aatttcacac atactagaga
     1981 aagaggagaa atactagatg gtgagcaagg gcgaggagga taacatggcc atcatcaagg
     2041 agttcatgcg cttcaaggtg cacatggagg gctccgtgaa cggccacgag ttcgagatcg
     2101 agggcgaggg cgagggccgc ccctacgagg gcacccagac cgccaagctg aaggtgacca
     2161 agggtggccc cctgcccttc gcctgggaca tcctgtcccc tcagttcatg tacggctcca
     2221 aggcctacgt gaagcacccc gccgacatcc ccgactactt gaagctgtcc ttccccgagg
     2281 gcttcaagtg ggagcgcgtg atgaacttcg aggacggcgg cgtggtgacc gtgacccagg
     2341 actcctcctt gcaggacggc gagttcatct acaaggtgaa gctgcgcggc accaacttcc
     2401 cctccgacgg ccccgtaatg cagaagaaaa ccatgggctg ggaggcctcc tccgagcgga
     2461 tgtaccccga ggacggcgcc ctgaagggcg agatcaagca gaggctgaag ctgaaggacg
     2521 gcggccacta cgacgctgag gtcaagacca cctacaaggc caagaagccc gtgcagctgc
     2581 ccggcgccta caacgtcaac atcaagttgg acatcacctc ccacaacgag gactacacca
     2641 tcgtggaaca gtacgaacgc gccgagggcc gccactccac cggcggcatg gacgagctgt
     2701 acaagtaata ctagagccag gcatcaaata aaacgaaagg ctcagtcgaa agactgggcc
     2761 tttcgtttta tctgttgttt gtcggtgaac gctctctact agagtcacac tggctcacct
     2821 tcgggtgggc ctttctgcgt ttatagggct tagccttatt ggtttcttag gcgctgcctc
     2881 gcgtggatcc ggcttactaa aagccagata acagtatgcg tatttgcgcg ctgatttttg
     2941 cggtataaga atatatactg atatgtatac ccgaagtatg tcaaaaagag gtgtgctatg
     3001 aagcagcgta ttacagtgac agttgacagc gacagctatc agttgctcaa ggcatatatg
     3061 atgtcaatat ctccggtctg gtaagcacaa ccatgcagaa tgaagcccgt cgtctgcgtg
     3121 ccgaacgctg gaaagcggaa aatcaggaag ggatggctga ggtcgcccgg tttattgaaa
     3181 tgaacggctc ttttgctgac gagaacaggg actggtgaaa tgcagtttaa ggtttacacc
     3241 tataaaagag agagccgtta tcgtctgttt gtggatgtac agagtgatat tattgacacg
     3301 cccgggcgac ggatggtgat ccccctggcc agtgcacgtc tgctgtcaga taaagtctcc
     3361 cgtgaacttt acccggtggt gcatatcggg gatgaaagct ggcgcatgat gaccaccgat
     3421 atggccagtg tgcctgtctc cgttatcggg gaagaagtgg ctgatctcag ccaccgcgaa
     3481 aatgacatca aaaacgccat taacctgatg ttctggggaa tataattaag ccagccccga
     3541 cacccgccaa cacccgctga cgcgccctga cgggcttgtc tgctcccggc atccgcttac
     3601 agacaagctg tgacccactc aagtg
//
