# Supplementary material for: In- & Out-Cloning: Plasmid toolboxes for scarless transcription unit and modular Golden Gate acceptor plasmid assembly
Source: bioRxiv preprint, doi:10.1101/2024.06.22.600171, version 1 (2024-06-22)
Supplement: Supporting Data S2 [file 600171_file04.zip › pSL_L1_acceptor_plasmids/pSL108.gbk]

LOCUS       pSL108        3623 bp DNA     circular SYN 11-MAR-2024
DEFINITION  .
ACCESSION   .
VERSION     .
KEYWORDS    .
SOURCE      synthetic DNA construct
  ORGANISM  synthetic DNA construct
REFERENCE   1  (bases 1 to 3623)
  AUTHORS   biochemistry-MPI-Marburg
  TITLE     Direct Submission
  JOURNAL   Exported Mar 11, 2024 from SnapGene 6.2.0
            https://www.snapgene.com
FEATURES             Location/Qualifiers
     source          1..3623
                     /mol_type="other DNA"
                     /note="color: #ffffff"
                     /organism="synthetic DNA construct"
     promoter        35..139
                     /gene="bla"
                     /label=AmpR promoter
                     /note="color: #ffffff; direction: RIGHT"
     CDS             140..1000
                     /codon_start=1
                     /gene="bla"
                     /product="beta-lactamase"
                     /label=AmpR
                     /note="confers resistance to ampicillin, carbenicillin, and
                     related antibiotics"
                     /note="color: #ccffcc"
                     /translation="MSIQHFRVALIPFFAAFCLPVFAHPETLVKVKDAEDQLGARVGYI
                     ELDLNSGKILESFRPEERFPMMSTFKVLLCGAVLSRIDAGQEQLGRRIHYSQNDLVEYS
                     PVTEKHLTDGMTVRELCSAAITMSDNTAANLLLTTIGGPKELTAFLHNMGDHVTRLDRW
                     EPELNEAIPNDERDTTMPVAMATTLRKLLTGELLTLASRQQLIDWMEADKVAGPLLRSA
                     LPAGWFIADKSGAGERGSRGIIAALGPDGKPSRIVVIYTTGSQATMDERNRQIAEIGAS
                     LIKHW"
     rep_origin      1171..1759
                     /label=ori
                     /note="high-copy-number ColE1/pMB1/pBR322/pUC origin of 
                     replication"
                     /note="color: #ffff00"
     misc_feature    1849..1969
                     /label=Plac
                     /note="color: #ffffff"
     misc_feature    1978..1989
                     /label=RBS
                     /note="color: #ffffff"
     CDS             1996..2706
                     /codon_start=1
                     /product="monomeric derivative of DsRed fluorescent
                     protein"
                     /label=mCherry
                     /note="mammalian codon-optimized"
                     /note="color: #993366"
                     /translation="MVSKGEEDNMAIIKEFMRFKVHMEGSVNGHEFEIEGEGEGRPYEG
                     TQTAKLKVTKGGPLPFAWDILSPQFMYGSKAYVKHPADIPDYLKLSFPEGFKWERVMNF
                     EDGGVVTVTQDSSLQDGEFIYKVKLRGTNFPSDGPVMQKKTMGWEASSERMYPEDGALK
                     GEIKQRLKLKDGGHYDAEVKTTYKAKKPVQLPGAYNVNIKLDITSHNEDYTIVEQYERA
                     EGRHSTGGMDELYK"
     terminator      2726..2769
                     /gene="Escherichia coli rrnB"
                     /label=rrnB T1 terminator
                     /note="transcription terminator T1 from the E. coli rrnB
                     gene"
                     /note="color: #ffffff"
     terminator      2810..2837
                     /label=T7Te terminator
                     /note="phage T7 early transcription terminator"
                     /note="color: #ffffff"
     misc_feature    2991
                     /label=G => A
                     /note="color: #ff0000"
     misc_feature    3218..3523
                     /label=ccdB
                     /note="color: #993366; direction: RIGHT"
ORIGIN
        1 gctcttctcg ggcaatgaga ccacagagtg gggccgcgga acccctattt gtttattttt
       61 ctaaatacat tcaaatatgt atccgctcat gagacaataa ccctgataaa tgcttcaata
      121 atattgaaaa aggaagagta tgagtattca acatttccgt gtcgccctta ttcccttttt
      181 tgcggcattt tgccttcctg tttttgctca cccagaaacg ctggtgaaag taaaagatgc
      241 tgaagatcag ttgggtgcac gagtgggtta catcgaactg gatctcaaca gcggtaagat
      301 ccttgagagt tttcgccccg aagaacgttt tccaatgatg agcactttta aagttctgct
      361 atgtggcgcg gtattatccc gtattgacgc cgggcaagag caactcggtc gccgcataca
      421 ctattctcag aatgacttgg ttgagtactc accagtcaca gaaaagcatc ttacggatgg
      481 catgacagta agagaattat gcagtgctgc cataaccatg agtgataaca ctgcggccaa
      541 cttacttctg acaacgatcg gaggaccgaa ggagctaacc gcttttttgc acaacatggg
      601 ggatcatgta actcgccttg atcgttggga accggagctg aatgaagcca taccaaacga
      661 cgagcgtgac accacgatgc ctgtagcaat ggcaacaacg ttgcgcaaac tattaactgg
      721 cgaactactt actctagctt cccggcaaca attaatagac tggatggagg cggataaagt
      781 tgcaggacca cttctgcgct cggcccttcc ggctggctgg tttattgctg ataaatctgg
      841 agccggtgag cgtggttctc gcggtatcat tgcagcactg gggccagatg gtaagccctc
      901 ccgtatcgta gttatctaca cgacggggag tcaggcaact atggatgaac gaaatagaca
      961 gatcgctgag ataggtgcct cactgattaa gcattggtaa ctgtcagacc aagtttactc
     1021 atatatactt tagattgatt taaaacttca tttttaattt aaaaggatct aggtgaagat
     1081 cctttttgat aatctcatga ccaaaatccc ttaacgtgag ttttcgttcc actgagcgtc
     1141 agaccccgta gaaaagatca aaggatcttc ttgagatcct ttttttctgc gcgtaatctg
     1201 ctgcttgcaa acaaaaaaac caccgctacc agcggtggtt tgtttgccgg atcaagagct
     1261 accaactctt tttccgaagg taactggctt cagcagagcg cagataccaa atactgtcct
     1321 tctagtgtag ccgtagttag gccaccactt caagaactct gtagcaccgc ctacatacct
     1381 cgctctgcta atcctgttac cagtggctgc tgccagtggc gataagtcgt gtcttaccgg
     1441 gttggactca agacgatagt taccggataa ggcgcagcgg tcgggctgaa cggggggttc
     1501 gtgcacacag cccagcttgg agcgaacgac ctacaccgaa ctgagatacc tacagcgtga
     1561 gctatgagaa agcgccacgc ttcccgaagg gagaaaggcg gacaggtatc cggtaagcgg
     1621 cagggtcgga acaggagagc gcacgaggga gcttccaggg ggaaacgcct ggtatcttta
     1681 tagtcctgtc gggtttcgcc acctctgact tgagcgtcga tttttgtgat gctcgtcagg
     1741 ggggcggagc ctatggaaaa acgccagcaa cgcggccttt ttacggttcc tggcccactt
     1801 cgtgcaggtc tcatgccttc tgaagagcag gtttcccgac tggaaagcgg gcagtgagcg
     1861 caacgcaatt aatgtgagtt agctcactca ttaggcaccc caggctttac actttatgct
     1921 tccggctcgt atgttgtgtg gaattgtgag cggataacaa tttcacacat actagagaaa
     1981 gaggagaaat actagatggt gagcaagggc gaggaggata acatggccat catcaaggag
     2041 ttcatgcgct tcaaggtgca catggagggc tccgtgaacg gccacgagtt cgagatcgag
     2101 ggcgagggcg agggccgccc ctacgagggc acccagaccg ccaagctgaa ggtgaccaag
     2161 ggtggccccc tgcccttcgc ctgggacatc ctgtcccctc agttcatgta cggctccaag
     2221 gcctacgtga agcaccccgc cgacatcccc gactacttga agctgtcctt ccccgagggc
     2281 ttcaagtggg agcgcgtgat gaacttcgag gacggcggcg tggtgaccgt gacccaggac
     2341 tcctccttgc aggacggcga gttcatctac aaggtgaagc tgcgcggcac caacttcccc
     2401 tccgacggcc ccgtaatgca gaagaaaacc atgggctggg aggcctcctc cgagcggatg
     2461 taccccgagg acggcgccct gaagggcgag atcaagcaga ggctgaagct gaaggacggc
     2521 ggccactacg acgctgaggt caagaccacc tacaaggcca agaagcccgt gcagctgccc
     2581 ggcgcctaca acgtcaacat caagttggac atcacctccc acaacgagga ctacaccatc
     2641 gtggaacagt acgaacgcgc cgagggccgc cactccaccg gcggcatgga cgagctgtac
     2701 aagtaatact agagccaggc atcaaataaa acgaaaggct cagtcgaaag actgggcctt
     2761 tcgttttatc tgttgtttgt cggtgaacgc tctctactag agtcacactg gctcaccttc
     2821 gggtgggcct ttctgcgttt atagggctta gccttattgg tttcttaggc gctgcctcgc
     2881 gtggatccgg cttactaaaa gccagataac agtatgcgta tttgcgcgct gatttttgcg
     2941 gtataagaat atatactgat atgtataccc gaagtatgtc aaaaagaggt gtgctatgaa
     3001 gcagcgtatt acagtgacag ttgacagcga cagctatcag ttgctcaagg catatatgat
     3061 gtcaatatct ccggtctggt aagcacaacc atgcagaatg aagcccgtcg tctgcgtgcc
     3121 gaacgctgga aagcggaaaa tcaggaaggg atggctgagg tcgcccggtt tattgaaatg
     3181 aacggctctt ttgctgacga gaacagggac tggtgaaatg cagtttaagg tttacaccta
     3241 taaaagagag agccgttatc gtctgtttgt ggatgtacag agtgatatta ttgacacgcc
     3301 cgggcgacgg atggtgatcc ccctggccag tgcacgtctg ctgtcagata aagtctcccg
     3361 tgaactttac ccggtggtgc atatcgggga tgaaagctgg cgcatgatga ccaccgatat
     3421 ggccagtgtg cctgtctccg ttatcgggga agaagtggct gatctcagcc accgcgaaaa
     3481 tgacatcaaa aacgccatta acctgatgtt ctggggaata taattaagcc agccccgaca
     3541 cccgccaaca cccgctgacg cgccctgacg ggcttgtctg ctcccggcat ccgcttacag
     3601 acaagctgtg acccactcaa gtg
//
