# Supplementary material for: In- & Out-Cloning: Plasmid toolboxes for scarless transcription unit and modular Golden Gate acceptor plasmid assembly
Source: bioRxiv preprint, doi:10.1101/2024.06.22.600171, version 1 (2024-06-22)
Supplement: Supporting Data S2 [file 600171_file04.zip › pSL_L1_acceptor_plasmids/pSL109.gbk]

LOCUS       pSL109        3623 bp DNA     circular SYN 11-MAR-2024
DEFINITION  .
ACCESSION   .
VERSION     .
KEYWORDS    .
SOURCE      synthetic DNA construct
  ORGANISM  synthetic DNA construct
REFERENCE   1  (bases 1 to 3623)
  AUTHORS   biochemistry-MPI-Marburg
  TITLE     Direct Submission
  JOURNAL   Exported Mar 11, 2024 from SnapGene 6.2.0
            https://www.snapgene.com
FEATURES             Location/Qualifiers
     source          1..3623
                     /mol_type="other DNA"
                     /note="color: #ffffff"
                     /organism="synthetic DNA construct"
     promoter        35..139
                     /gene="bla"
                     /label=AmpR promoter
                     /note="color: #ffffff; direction: RIGHT"
     CDS             140..1000
                     /codon_start=1
                     /gene="bla"
                     /product="beta-lactamase"
                     /label=AmpR
                     /note="confers resistance to ampicillin, carbenicillin, and
                     related antibiotics"
                     /note="color: #ccffcc"
                     /translation="MSIQHFRVALIPFFAAFCLPVFAHPETLVKVKDAEDQLGARVGYI
                     ELDLNSGKILESFRPEERFPMMSTFKVLLCGAVLSRIDAGQEQLGRRIHYSQNDLVEYS
                     PVTEKHLTDGMTVRELCSAAITMSDNTAANLLLTTIGGPKELTAFLHNMGDHVTRLDRW
                     EPELNEAIPNDERDTTMPVAMATTLRKLLTGELLTLASRQQLIDWMEADKVAGPLLRSA
                     LPAGWFIADKSGAGERGSRGIIAALGPDGKPSRIVVIYTTGSQATMDERNRQIAEIGAS
                     LIKHW"
     rep_origin      1171..1759
                     /label=ori
                     /note="high-copy-number ColE1/pMB1/pBR322/pUC origin of 
                     replication"
                     /note="color: #ffff00"
     misc_feature    1849..1969
                     /label=Plac
                     /note="color: #ffffff"
     misc_feature    1978..1989
                     /label=RBS
                     /note="color: #ffffff"
     CDS             1996..2706
                     /codon_start=1
                     /product="monomeric derivative of DsRed fluorescent
                     protein"
                     /label=mCherry
                     /note="mammalian codon-optimized"
                     /note="color: #993366"
                     /translation="MVSKGEEDNMAIIKEFMRFKVHMEGSVNGHEFEIEGEGEGRPYEG
                     TQTAKLKVTKGGPLPFAWDILSPQFMYGSKAYVKHPADIPDYLKLSFPEGFKWERVMNF
                     EDGGVVTVTQDSSLQDGEFIYKVKLRGTNFPSDGPVMQKKTMGWEASSERMYPEDGALK
                     GEIKQRLKLKDGGHYDAEVKTTYKAKKPVQLPGAYNVNIKLDITSHNEDYTIVEQYERA
                     EGRHSTGGMDELYK"
     terminator      2726..2769
                     /gene="Escherichia coli rrnB"
                     /label=rrnB T1 terminator
                     /note="transcription terminator T1 from the E. coli rrnB
                     gene"
                     /note="color: #ffffff"
     terminator      2810..2837
                     /label=T7Te terminator
                     /note="phage T7 early transcription terminator"
                     /note="color: #ffffff"
     misc_feature    3218..3523
                     /label=ccdB
                     /note="color: #993366; direction: RIGHT"
ORIGIN
        1 gctcttctcg gactatgaga ccacagagtg gggccgcgga acccctattt gtttattttt
       61 ctaaatacat tcaaatatgt atccgctcat gagacaataa ccctgataaa tgcttcaata
      121 atattgaaaa aggaagagta tgagtattca acatttccgt gtcgccctta ttcccttttt
      181 tgcggcattt tgccttcctg tttttgctca cccagaaacg ctggtgaaag taaaagatgc
      241 tgaagatcag ttgggtgcac gagtgggtta catcgaactg gatctcaaca gcggtaagat
      301 ccttgagagt tttcgccccg aagaacgttt tccaatgatg agcactttta aagttctgct
      361 atgtggcgcg gtattatccc gtattgacgc cgggcaagag caactcggtc gccgcataca
      421 ctattctcag aatgacttgg ttgagtactc accagtcaca gaaaagcatc ttacggatgg
      481 catgacagta agagaattat gcagtgctgc cataaccatg agtgataaca ctgcggccaa
      541 cttacttctg acaacgatcg gaggaccgaa ggagctaacc gcttttttgc acaacatggg
      601 ggatcatgta actcgccttg atcgttggga accggagctg aatgaagcca taccaaacga
      661 cgagcgtgac accacgatgc ctgtagcaat ggcaacaacg ttgcgcaaac tattaactgg
      721 cgaactactt actctagctt cccggcaaca attaatagac tggatggagg cggataaagt
      781 tgcaggacca cttctgcgct cggcccttcc ggctggctgg tttattgctg ataaatctgg
      841 agccggtgag cgtggttctc gcggtatcat tgcagcactg gggccagatg gtaagccctc
      901 ccgtatcgta gttatctaca cgacggggag tcaggcaact atggatgaac gaaatagaca
      961 gatcgctgag ataggtgcct cactgattaa gcattggtaa ctgtcagacc aagtttactc
     1021 atatatactt tagattgatt taaaacttca tttttaattt aaaaggatct aggtgaagat
     1081 cctttttgat aatctcatga ccaaaatccc ttaacgtgag ttttcgttcc actgagcgtc
     1141 agaccccgta gaaaagatca aaggatcttc ttgagatcct ttttttctgc gcgtaatctg
     1201 ctgcttgcaa acaaaaaaac caccgctacc agcggtggtt tgtttgccgg atcaagagct
     1261 accaactctt tttccgaagg taactggctt cagcagagcg cagataccaa atactgtcct
     1321 tctagtgtag ccgtagttag gccaccactt caagaactct gtagcaccgc ctacatacct
     1381 cgctctgcta atcctgttac cagtggctgc tgccagtggc gataagtcgt gtcttaccgg
     1441 gttggactca agacgatagt taccggataa ggcgcagcgg tcgggctgaa cggggggttc
     1501 gtgcacacag cccagcttgg agcgaacgac ctacaccgaa ctgagatacc tacagcgtga
     1561 gctatgagaa agcgccacgc ttcccgaagg gagaaaggcg gacaggtatc cggtaagcgg
     1621 cagggtcgga acaggagagc gcacgaggga gcttccaggg ggaaacgcct ggtatcttta
     1681 tagtcctgtc gggtttcgcc acctctgact tgagcgtcga tttttgtgat gctcgtcagg
     1741 ggggcggagc ctatggaaaa acgccagcaa cgcggccttt ttacggttcc tggcccactt
     1801 cgtgcaggtc tcagcaattc tgaagagcag gtttcccgac tggaaagcgg gcagtgagcg
     1861 caacgcaatt aatgtgagtt agctcactca ttaggcaccc caggctttac actttatgct
     1921 tccggctcgt atgttgtgtg gaattgtgag cggataacaa tttcacacat actagagaaa
     1981 gaggagaaat actagatggt gagcaagggc gaggaggata acatggccat catcaaggag
     2041 ttcatgcgct tcaaggtgca catggagggc tccgtgaacg gccacgagtt cgagatcgag
     2101 ggcgagggcg agggccgccc ctacgagggc acccagaccg ccaagctgaa ggtgaccaag
     2161 ggtggccccc tgcccttcgc ctgggacatc ctgtcccctc agttcatgta cggctccaag
     2221 gcctacgtga agcaccccgc cgacatcccc gactacttga agctgtcctt ccccgagggc
     2281 ttcaagtggg agcgcgtgat gaacttcgag gacggcggcg tggtgaccgt gacccaggac
     2341 tcctccttgc aggacggcga gttcatctac aaggtgaagc tgcgcggcac caacttcccc
     2401 tccgacggcc ccgtaatgca gaagaaaacc atgggctggg aggcctcctc cgagcggatg
     2461 taccccgagg acggcgccct gaagggcgag atcaagcaga ggctgaagct gaaggacggc
     2521 ggccactacg acgctgaggt caagaccacc tacaaggcca agaagcccgt gcagctgccc
     2581 ggcgcctaca acgtcaacat caagttggac atcacctccc acaacgagga ctacaccatc
     2641 gtggaacagt acgaacgcgc cgagggccgc cactccaccg gcggcatgga cgagctgtac
     2701 aagtaatact agagccaggc atcaaataaa acgaaaggct cagtcgaaag actgggcctt
     2761 tcgttttatc tgttgtttgt cggtgaacgc tctctactag agtcacactg gctcaccttc
     2821 gggtgggcct ttctgcgttt atagggctta gccttattgg tttcttaggc gctgcctcgc
     2881 gtggatccgg cttactaaaa gccagataac agtatgcgta tttgcgcgct gatttttgcg
     2941 gtataagaat atatactgat atgtataccc gaagtatgtc aaaaagaggt gtgctatgaa
     3001 gcagcgtatt acagtgacag ttgacagcga cagctatcag ttgctcaagg catatatgat
     3061 gtcaatatct ccggtctggt aagcacaacc atgcagaatg aagcccgtcg tctgcgtgcc
     3121 gaacgctgga aagcggaaaa tcaggaaggg atggctgagg tcgcccggtt tattgaaatg
     3181 aacggctctt ttgctgacga gaacagggac tggtgaaatg cagtttaagg tttacaccta
     3241 taaaagagag agccgttatc gtctgtttgt ggatgtacag agtgatatta ttgacacgcc
     3301 cgggcgacgg atggtgatcc ccctggccag tgcacgtctg ctgtcagata aagtctcccg
     3361 tgaactttac ccggtggtgc atatcgggga tgaaagctgg cgcatgatga ccaccgatat
     3421 ggccagtgtg cctgtctccg ttatcgggga agaagtggct gatctcagcc accgcgaaaa
     3481 tgacatcaaa aacgccatta acctgatgtt ctggggaata taattaagcc agccccgaca
     3541 cccgccaaca cccgctgacg cgccctgacg ggcttgtctg ctcccggcat ccgcttacag
     3601 acaagctgtg acccactcaa gtg
//
