# Supplementary material for: In- & Out-Cloning: Plasmid toolboxes for scarless transcription unit and modular Golden Gate acceptor plasmid assembly
Source: bioRxiv preprint, doi:10.1101/2024.06.22.600171, version 1 (2024-06-22)
Supplement: Supporting Data S2 [file 600171_file04.zip › pSL_L1_acceptor_plasmids/pSL110.gbk]

LOCUS       pSL110        3623 bp DNA     circular SYN 11-MAR-2024
DEFINITION  .
ACCESSION   .
VERSION     .
KEYWORDS    .
SOURCE      synthetic DNA construct
  ORGANISM  synthetic DNA construct
REFERENCE   1  (bases 1 to 3623)
  AUTHORS   biochemistry-MPI-Marburg
  TITLE     Direct Submission
  JOURNAL   Exported Mar 11, 2024 from SnapGene 6.2.0
            https://www.snapgene.com
FEATURES             Location/Qualifiers
     source          1..3623
                     /mol_type="other DNA"
                     /note="color: #ffffff"
                     /organism="synthetic DNA construct"
     promoter        35..139
                     /gene="bla"
                     /label=AmpR promoter
                     /note="color: #ffffff; direction: RIGHT"
     CDS             140..1000
                     /codon_start=1
                     /gene="bla"
                     /product="beta-lactamase"
                     /label=AmpR
                     /note="confers resistance to ampicillin, carbenicillin, and
                     related antibiotics"
                     /note="color: #ccffcc"
                     /translation="MSIQHFRVALIPFFAAFCLPVFAHPETLVKVKDAEDQLGARVGYI
                     ELDLNSGKILESFRPEERFPMMSTFKVLLCGAVLSRIDAGQEQLGRRIHYSQNDLVEYS
                     PVTEKHLTDGMTVRELCSAAITMSDNTAANLLLTTIGGPKELTAFLHNMGDHVTRLDRW
                     EPELNEAIPNDERDTTMPVAMATTLRKLLTGELLTLASRQQLIDWMEADKVAGPLLRSA
                     LPAGWFIADKSGAGERGSRGIIAALGPDGKPSRIVVIYTTGSQATMDERNRQIAEIGAS
                     LIKHW"
     rep_origin      1171..1759
                     /label=ori
                     /note="high-copy-number ColE1/pMB1/pBR322/pUC origin of 
                     replication"
                     /note="color: #ffff00"
     misc_feature    1849..1969
                     /label=Plac
                     /note="color: #ffffff"
     misc_feature    1978..1989
                     /label=RBS
                     /note="color: #ffffff"
     CDS             1996..2706
                     /codon_start=1
                     /product="monomeric derivative of DsRed fluorescent
                     protein"
                     /label=mCherry
                     /note="mammalian codon-optimized"
                     /note="color: #993366"
                     /translation="MVSKGEEDNMAIIKEFMRFKVHMEGSVNGHEFEIEGEGEGRPYEG
                     TQTAKLKVTKGGPLPFAWDILSPQFMYGSKAYVKHPADIPDYLKLSFPEGFKWERVMNF
                     EDGGVVTVTQDSSLQDGEFIYKVKLRGTNFPSDGPVMQKKTMGWEASSERMYPEDGALK
                     GEIKQRLKLKDGGHYDAEVKTTYKAKKPVQLPGAYNVNIKLDITSHNEDYTIVEQYERA
                     EGRHSTGGMDELYK"
     terminator      2726..2769
                     /gene="Escherichia coli rrnB"
                     /label=rrnB T1 terminator
                     /note="transcription terminator T1 from the E. coli rrnB
                     gene"
                     /note="color: #ffffff"
     terminator      2810..2837
                     /label=T7Te terminator
                     /note="phage T7 early transcription terminator"
                     /note="color: #ffffff"
     misc_feature    3218..3523
                     /label=ccdB
                     /note="color: #993366; direction: RIGHT"
ORIGIN
        1 gctcttctcg gttactgaga ccacagagtg gggccgcgga acccctattt gtttattttt
       61 ctaaatacat tcaaatatgt atccgctcat gagacaataa ccctgataaa tgcttcaata
      121 atattgaaaa aggaagagta tgagtattca acatttccgt gtcgccctta ttcccttttt
      181 tgcggcattt tgccttcctg tttttgctca cccagaaacg ctggtgaaag taaaagatgc
      241 tgaagatcag ttgggtgcac gagtgggtta catcgaactg gatctcaaca gcggtaagat
      301 ccttgagagt tttcgccccg aagaacgttt tccaatgatg agcactttta aagttctgct
      361 atgtggcgcg gtattatccc gtattgacgc cgggcaagag caactcggtc gccgcataca
      421 ctattctcag aatgacttgg ttgagtactc accagtcaca gaaaagcatc ttacggatgg
      481 catgacagta agagaattat gcagtgctgc cataaccatg agtgataaca ctgcggccaa
      541 cttacttctg acaacgatcg gaggaccgaa ggagctaacc gcttttttgc acaacatggg
      601 ggatcatgta actcgccttg atcgttggga accggagctg aatgaagcca taccaaacga
      661 cgagcgtgac accacgatgc ctgtagcaat ggcaacaacg ttgcgcaaac tattaactgg
      721 cgaactactt actctagctt cccggcaaca attaatagac tggatggagg cggataaagt
      781 tgcaggacca cttctgcgct cggcccttcc ggctggctgg tttattgctg ataaatctgg
      841 agccggtgag cgtggttctc gcggtatcat tgcagcactg gggccagatg gtaagccctc
      901 ccgtatcgta gttatctaca cgacggggag tcaggcaact atggatgaac gaaatagaca
      961 gatcgctgag ataggtgcct cactgattaa gcattggtaa ctgtcagacc aagtttactc
     1021 atatatactt tagattgatt taaaacttca tttttaattt aaaaggatct aggtgaagat
     1081 cctttttgat aatctcatga ccaaaatccc ttaacgtgag ttttcgttcc actgagcgtc
     1141 agaccccgta gaaaagatca aaggatcttc ttgagatcct ttttttctgc gcgtaatctg
     1201 ctgcttgcaa acaaaaaaac caccgctacc agcggtggtt tgtttgccgg atcaagagct
     1261 accaactctt tttccgaagg taactggctt cagcagagcg cagataccaa atactgtcct
     1321 tctagtgtag ccgtagttag gccaccactt caagaactct gtagcaccgc ctacatacct
     1381 cgctctgcta atcctgttac cagtggctgc tgccagtggc gataagtcgt gtcttaccgg
     1441 gttggactca agacgatagt taccggataa ggcgcagcgg tcgggctgaa cggggggttc
     1501 gtgcacacag cccagcttgg agcgaacgac ctacaccgaa ctgagatacc tacagcgtga
     1561 gctatgagaa agcgccacgc ttcccgaagg gagaaaggcg gacaggtatc cggtaagcgg
     1621 cagggtcgga acaggagagc gcacgaggga gcttccaggg ggaaacgcct ggtatcttta
     1681 tagtcctgtc gggtttcgcc acctctgact tgagcgtcga tttttgtgat gctcgtcagg
     1741 ggggcggagc ctatggaaaa acgccagcaa cgcggccttt ttacggttcc tggcccactt
     1801 cgtgcaggtc tcaactattc tgaagagcag gtttcccgac tggaaagcgg gcagtgagcg
     1861 caacgcaatt aatgtgagtt agctcactca ttaggcaccc caggctttac actttatgct
     1921 tccggctcgt atgttgtgtg gaattgtgag cggataacaa tttcacacat actagagaaa
     1981 gaggagaaat actagatggt gagcaagggc gaggaggata acatggccat catcaaggag
     2041 ttcatgcgct tcaaggtgca catggagggc tccgtgaacg gccacgagtt cgagatcgag
     2101 ggcgagggcg agggccgccc ctacgagggc acccagaccg ccaagctgaa ggtgaccaag
     2161 ggtggccccc tgcccttcgc ctgggacatc ctgtcccctc agttcatgta cggctccaag
     2221 gcctacgtga agcaccccgc cgacatcccc gactacttga agctgtcctt ccccgagggc
     2281 ttcaagtggg agcgcgtgat gaacttcgag gacggcggcg tggtgaccgt gacccaggac
     2341 tcctccttgc aggacggcga gttcatctac aaggtgaagc tgcgcggcac caacttcccc
     2401 tccgacggcc ccgtaatgca gaagaaaacc atgggctggg aggcctcctc cgagcggatg
     2461 taccccgagg acggcgccct gaagggcgag atcaagcaga ggctgaagct gaaggacggc
     2521 ggccactacg acgctgaggt caagaccacc tacaaggcca agaagcccgt gcagctgccc
     2581 ggcgcctaca acgtcaacat caagttggac atcacctccc acaacgagga ctacaccatc
     2641 gtggaacagt acgaacgcgc cgagggccgc cactccaccg gcggcatgga cgagctgtac
     2701 aagtaatact agagccaggc atcaaataaa acgaaaggct cagtcgaaag actgggcctt
     2761 tcgttttatc tgttgtttgt cggtgaacgc tctctactag agtcacactg gctcaccttc
     2821 gggtgggcct ttctgcgttt atagggctta gccttattgg tttcttaggc gctgcctcgc
     2881 gtggatccgg cttactaaaa gccagataac agtatgcgta tttgcgcgct gatttttgcg
     2941 gtataagaat atatactgat atgtataccc gaagtatgtc aaaaagaggt gtgctatgaa
     3001 gcagcgtatt acagtgacag ttgacagcga cagctatcag ttgctcaagg catatatgat
     3061 gtcaatatct ccggtctggt aagcacaacc atgcagaatg aagcccgtcg tctgcgtgcc
     3121 gaacgctgga aagcggaaaa tcaggaaggg atggctgagg tcgcccggtt tattgaaatg
     3181 aacggctctt ttgctgacga gaacagggac tggtgaaatg cagtttaagg tttacaccta
     3241 taaaagagag agccgttatc gtctgtttgt ggatgtacag agtgatatta ttgacacgcc
     3301 cgggcgacgg atggtgatcc ccctggccag tgcacgtctg ctgtcagata aagtctcccg
     3361 tgaactttac ccggtggtgc atatcgggga tgaaagctgg cgcatgatga ccaccgatat
     3421 ggccagtgtg cctgtctccg ttatcgggga agaagtggct gatctcagcc accgcgaaaa
     3481 tgacatcaaa aacgccatta acctgatgtt ctggggaata taattaagcc agccccgaca
     3541 cccgccaaca cccgctgacg cgccctgacg ggcttgtctg ctcccggcat ccgcttacag
     3601 acaagctgtg acccactcaa gtg
//
