# Supplementary material for: In- & Out-Cloning: Plasmid toolboxes for scarless transcription unit and modular Golden Gate acceptor plasmid assembly
Source: bioRxiv preprint, doi:10.1101/2024.06.22.600171, version 1 (2024-06-22)
Supplement: Supporting Data S2 [file 600171_file04.zip › pSL_L1_acceptor_plasmids/pSL111.gbk]

LOCUS       pSL111        3623 bp DNA     circular SYN 11-MAR-2024
DEFINITION  .
ACCESSION   .
VERSION     .
KEYWORDS    .
SOURCE      synthetic DNA construct
  ORGANISM  synthetic DNA construct
REFERENCE   1  (bases 1 to 3623)
  AUTHORS   biochemistry-MPI-Marburg
  TITLE     Direct Submission
  JOURNAL   Exported Mar 11, 2024 from SnapGene 6.2.0
            https://www.snapgene.com
FEATURES             Location/Qualifiers
     source          1..3623
                     /mol_type="other DNA"
                     /note="color: #ffffff"
                     /organism="synthetic DNA construct"
     promoter        35..139
                     /gene="bla"
                     /label=AmpR promoter
                     /note="color: #ffffff; direction: RIGHT"
     CDS             140..1000
                     /codon_start=1
                     /gene="bla"
                     /product="beta-lactamase"
                     /label=AmpR
                     /note="confers resistance to ampicillin, carbenicillin, and
                     related antibiotics"
                     /note="color: #ccffcc"
                     /translation="MSIQHFRVALIPFFAAFCLPVFAHPETLVKVKDAEDQLGARVGYI
                     ELDLNSGKILESFRPEERFPMMSTFKVLLCGAVLSRIDAGQEQLGRRIHYSQNDLVEYS
                     PVTEKHLTDGMTVRELCSAAITMSDNTAANLLLTTIGGPKELTAFLHNMGDHVTRLDRW
                     EPELNEAIPNDERDTTMPVAMATTLRKLLTGELLTLASRQQLIDWMEADKVAGPLLRSA
                     LPAGWFIADKSGAGERGSRGIIAALGPDGKPSRIVVIYTTGSQATMDERNRQIAEIGAS
                     LIKHW"
     rep_origin      1171..1759
                     /label=ori
                     /note="high-copy-number ColE1/pMB1/pBR322/pUC origin of 
                     replication"
                     /note="color: #ffff00"
     misc_feature    1849..1969
                     /label=Plac
                     /note="color: #ffffff"
     misc_feature    1978..1989
                     /label=RBS
                     /note="color: #ffffff"
     CDS             1996..2706
                     /codon_start=1
                     /product="monomeric derivative of DsRed fluorescent
                     protein"
                     /label=mCherry
                     /note="mammalian codon-optimized"
                     /note="color: #993366"
                     /translation="MVSKGEEDNMAIIKEFMRFKVHMEGSVNGHEFEIEGEGEGRPYEG
                     TQTAKLKVTKGGPLPFAWDILSPQFMYGSKAYVKHPADIPDYLKLSFPEGFKWERVMNF
                     EDGGVVTVTQDSSLQDGEFIYKVKLRGTNFPSDGPVMQKKTMGWEASSERMYPEDGALK
                     GEIKQRLKLKDGGHYDAEVKTTYKAKKPVQLPGAYNVNIKLDITSHNEDYTIVEQYERA
                     EGRHSTGGMDELYK"
     terminator      2723..2768
                     /label=rrnB T1 terminator
                     /note="transcription terminator T1 from the E. coli rrnB
                     gene"
                     /note="color: #ffffff"
     terminator      2810..2837
                     /label=T7Te terminator
                     /note="phage T7 early transcription terminator"
                     /note="color: #ffffff"
     misc_feature    3218..3523
                     /label=ccdB
                     /note="color: #993366; direction: RIGHT"
ORIGIN
        1 gctcttctcg gcagatgaga ccacagagtg gggccgcgga acccctattt gtttattttt
       61 ctaaatacat tcaaatatgt atccgctcat gagacaataa ccctgataaa tgcttcaata
      121 atattgaaaa aggaagagta tgagtattca acatttccgt gtcgccctta ttcccttttt
      181 tgcggcattt tgccttcctg tttttgctca cccagaaacg ctggtgaaag taaaagatgc
      241 tgaagatcag ttgggtgcac gagtgggtta catcgaactg gatctcaaca gcggtaagat
      301 ccttgagagt tttcgccccg aagaacgttt tccaatgatg agcactttta aagttctgct
      361 atgtggcgcg gtattatccc gtattgacgc cgggcaagag caactcggtc gccgcataca
      421 ctattctcag aatgacttgg ttgagtactc accagtcaca gaaaagcatc ttacggatgg
      481 catgacagta agagaattat gcagtgctgc cataaccatg agtgataaca ctgcggccaa
      541 cttacttctg acaacgatcg gaggaccgaa ggagctaacc gcttttttgc acaacatggg
      601 ggatcatgta actcgccttg atcgttggga accggagctg aatgaagcca taccaaacga
      661 cgagcgtgac accacgatgc ctgtagcaat ggcaacaacg ttgcgcaaac tattaactgg
      721 cgaactactt actctagctt cccggcaaca attaatagac tggatggagg cggataaagt
      781 tgcaggacca cttctgcgct cggcccttcc ggctggctgg tttattgctg ataaatctgg
      841 agccggtgag cgtggttctc gcggtatcat tgcagcactg gggccagatg gtaagccctc
      901 ccgtatcgta gttatctaca cgacggggag tcaggcaact atggatgaac gaaatagaca
      961 gatcgctgag ataggtgcct cactgattaa gcattggtaa ctgtcagacc aagtttactc
     1021 atatatactt tagattgatt taaaacttca tttttaattt aaaaggatct aggtgaagat
     1081 cctttttgat aatctcatga ccaaaatccc ttaacgtgag ttttcgttcc actgagcgtc
     1141 agaccccgta gaaaagatca aaggatcttc ttgagatcct ttttttctgc gcgtaatctg
     1201 ctgcttgcaa acaaaaaaac caccgctacc agcggtggtt tgtttgccgg atcaagagct
     1261 accaactctt tttccgaagg taactggctt cagcagagcg cagataccaa atactgtcct
     1321 tctagtgtag ccgtagttag gccaccactt caagaactct gtagcaccgc ctacatacct
     1381 cgctctgcta atcctgttac cagtggctgc tgccagtggc gataagtcgt gtcttaccgg
     1441 gttggactca agacgatagt taccggataa ggcgcagcgg tcgggctgaa cggggggttc
     1501 gtgcacacag cccagcttgg agcgaacgac ctacaccgaa ctgagatacc tacagcgtga
     1561 gctatgagaa agcgccacgc ttcccgaagg gagaaaggcg gacaggtatc cggtaagcgg
     1621 cagggtcgga acaggagagc gcacgaggga gcttccaggg ggaaacgcct ggtatcttta
     1681 tagtcctgtc gggtttcgcc acctctgact tgagcgtcga tttttgtgat gctcgtcagg
     1741 ggggcggagc ctatggaaaa acgccagcaa cgcggccttt ttacggttcc tggcccactt
     1801 cgtgcaggtc tcattacttc tgaagagcag gtttcccgac tggaaagcgg gcagtgagcg
     1861 caacgcaatt aatgtgagtt agctcactca ttaggcaccc caggctttac actttatgct
     1921 tccggctcgt atgttgtgtg gaattgtgag cggataacaa tttcacacat actagagaaa
     1981 gaggagaaat actagatggt gagcaagggc gaggaggata acatggccat catcaaggag
     2041 ttcatgcgct tcaaggtgca catggagggc tccgtgaacg gccacgagtt cgagatcgag
     2101 ggcgagggcg agggccgccc ctacgagggc acccagaccg ccaagctgaa ggtgaccaag
     2161 ggtggccccc tgcccttcgc ctgggacatc ctgtcccctc agttcatgta cggctccaag
     2221 gcctacgtga agcaccccgc cgacatcccc gactacttga agctgtcctt ccccgagggc
     2281 ttcaagtggg agcgcgtgat gaacttcgag gacggcggcg tggtgaccgt gacccaggac
     2341 tcctccttgc aggacggcga gttcatctac aaggtgaagc tgcgcggcac caacttcccc
     2401 tccgacggcc ccgtaatgca gaagaaaacc atgggctggg aggcctcctc cgagcggatg
     2461 taccccgagg acggcgccct gaagggcgag atcaagcaga ggctgaagct gaaggacggc
     2521 ggccactacg acgctgaggt caagaccacc tacaaggcca agaagcccgt gcagctgccc
     2581 ggcgcctaca acgtcaacat caagttggac atcacctccc acaacgagga ctacaccatc
     2641 gtggaacagt acgaacgcgc cgagggccgc cactccaccg gcggcatgga cgagctgtac
     2701 aagtaatact agagccaggc atcaaataaa acgaaaggct cagtcgaaag actgggcctt
     2761 tcgttttatc tgttgtttgt cggtgaacgc tctctactag agtcacactg gctcaccttc
     2821 gggtgggcct ttctgcgttt atagggctta gccttattgg tttcttaggc gctgcctcgc
     2881 gtggatccgg cttactaaaa gccagataac agtatgcgta tttgcgcgct gatttttgcg
     2941 gtataagaat atatactgat atgtataccc gaagtatgtc aaaaagaggt gtgctatgaa
     3001 gcagcgtatt acagtgacag ttgacagcga cagctatcag ttgctcaagg catatatgat
     3061 gtcaatatct ccggtctggt aagcacaacc atgcagaatg aagcccgtcg tctgcgtgcc
     3121 gaacgctgga aagcggaaaa tcaggaaggg atggctgagg tcgcccggtt tattgaaatg
     3181 aacggctctt ttgctgacga gaacagggac tggtgaaatg cagtttaagg tttacaccta
     3241 taaaagagag agccgttatc gtctgtttgt ggatgtacag agtgatatta ttgacacgcc
     3301 cgggcgacgg atggtgatcc ccctggccag tgcacgtctg ctgtcagata aagtctcccg
     3361 tgaactttac ccggtggtgc atatcgggga tgaaagctgg cgcatgatga ccaccgatat
     3421 ggccagtgtg cctgtctccg ttatcgggga agaagtggct gatctcagcc accgcgaaaa
     3481 tgacatcaaa aacgccatta acctgatgtt ctggggaata taattaagcc agccccgaca
     3541 cccgccaaca cccgctgacg cgccctgacg ggcttgtctg ctcccggcat ccgcttacag
     3601 acaagctgtg acccactcaa gtg
//
