# Supplementary material for: In- & Out-Cloning: Plasmid toolboxes for scarless transcription unit and modular Golden Gate acceptor plasmid assembly
Source: bioRxiv preprint, doi:10.1101/2024.06.22.600171, version 1 (2024-06-22)
Supplement: Supporting Data S2 [file 600171_file04.zip › pSL_L1_acceptor_plasmids/pSL112.gbk]

LOCUS       pSL112        3623 bp DNA     circular SYN 11-MAR-2024
DEFINITION  .
ACCESSION   .
VERSION     .
KEYWORDS    .
SOURCE      synthetic DNA construct
  ORGANISM  synthetic DNA construct
REFERENCE   1  (bases 1 to 3623)
  AUTHORS   biochemistry-MPI-Marburg
  TITLE     Direct Submission
  JOURNAL   Exported Mar 11, 2024 from SnapGene 6.2.0
            https://www.snapgene.com
FEATURES             Location/Qualifiers
     source          1..3623
                     /mol_type="other DNA"
                     /note="color: #ffffff"
                     /organism="synthetic DNA construct"
     promoter        35..139
                     /gene="bla"
                     /label=AmpR promoter
                     /note="color: #ffffff; direction: RIGHT"
     CDS             140..1000
                     /codon_start=1
                     /gene="bla"
                     /product="beta-lactamase"
                     /label=AmpR
                     /note="confers resistance to ampicillin, carbenicillin, and
                     related antibiotics"
                     /note="color: #ccffcc"
                     /translation="MSIQHFRVALIPFFAAFCLPVFAHPETLVKVKDAEDQLGARVGYI
                     ELDLNSGKILESFRPEERFPMMSTFKVLLCGAVLSRIDAGQEQLGRRIHYSQNDLVEYS
                     PVTEKHLTDGMTVRELCSAAITMSDNTAANLLLTTIGGPKELTAFLHNMGDHVTRLDRW
                     EPELNEAIPNDERDTTMPVAMATTLRKLLTGELLTLASRQQLIDWMEADKVAGPLLRSA
                     LPAGWFIADKSGAGERGSRGIIAALGPDGKPSRIVVIYTTGSQATMDERNRQIAEIGAS
                     LIKHW"
     rep_origin      1171..1759
                     /label=ori
                     /note="high-copy-number ColE1/pMB1/pBR322/pUC origin of 
                     replication"
                     /note="color: #ffff00"
     misc_feature    1849..1969
                     /label=Plac
                     /note="color: #ffffff"
     misc_feature    1978..1989
                     /label=RBS
                     /note="color: #ffffff"
     CDS             1996..2706
                     /codon_start=1
                     /product="monomeric derivative of DsRed fluorescent
                     protein"
                     /label=mCherry
                     /note="mammalian codon-optimized"
                     /note="color: #993366"
                     /translation="MVSKGEEDNMAIIKEFMRFKVHMEGSVNGHEFEIEGEGEGRPYEG
                     TQTAKLKVTKGGPLPFAWDILSPQFMYGSKAYVKHPADIPDYLKLSFPEGFKWERVMNF
                     EDGGVVTVTQDSSLQDGEFIYKVKLRGTNFPSDGPVMQKKTMGWEASSERMYPEDGALK
                     GEIKQRLKLKDGGHYDAEVKTTYKAKKPVQLPGAYNVNIKLDITSHNEDYTIVEQYERA
                     EGRHSTGGMDELYK"
     terminator      2726..2769
                     /gene="Escherichia coli rrnB"
                     /label=rrnB T1 terminator
                     /note="transcription terminator T1 from the E. coli rrnB
                     gene"
                     /note="color: #ffffff"
     terminator      2810..2837
                     /label=T7Te terminator
                     /note="phage T7 early transcription terminator"
                     /note="color: #ffffff"
     misc_feature    3218..3523
                     /label=ccdB
                     /note="color: #993366; direction: RIGHT"
ORIGIN
        1 gctcttctcg gtgtgtgaga ccacagagtg gggccgcgga acccctattt gtttattttt
       61 ctaaatacat tcaaatatgt atccgctcat gagacaataa ccctgataaa tgcttcaata
      121 atattgaaaa aggaagagta tgagtattca acatttccgt gtcgccctta ttcccttttt
      181 tgcggcattt tgccttcctg tttttgctca cccagaaacg ctggtgaaag taaaagatgc
      241 tgaagatcag ttgggtgcac gagtgggtta catcgaactg gatctcaaca gcggtaagat
      301 ccttgagagt tttcgccccg aagaacgttt tccaatgatg agcactttta aagttctgct
      361 atgtggcgcg gtattatccc gtattgacgc cgggcaagag caactcggtc gccgcataca
      421 ctattctcag aatgacttgg ttgagtactc accagtcaca gaaaagcatc ttacggatgg
      481 catgacagta agagaattat gcagtgctgc cataaccatg agtgataaca ctgcggccaa
      541 cttacttctg acaacgatcg gaggaccgaa ggagctaacc gcttttttgc acaacatggg
      601 ggatcatgta actcgccttg atcgttggga accggagctg aatgaagcca taccaaacga
      661 cgagcgtgac accacgatgc ctgtagcaat ggcaacaacg ttgcgcaaac tattaactgg
      721 cgaactactt actctagctt cccggcaaca attaatagac tggatggagg cggataaagt
      781 tgcaggacca cttctgcgct cggcccttcc ggctggctgg tttattgctg ataaatctgg
      841 agccggtgag cgtggttctc gcggtatcat tgcagcactg gggccagatg gtaagccctc
      901 ccgtatcgta gttatctaca cgacggggag tcaggcaact atggatgaac gaaatagaca
      961 gatcgctgag ataggtgcct cactgattaa gcattggtaa ctgtcagacc aagtttactc
     1021 atatatactt tagattgatt taaaacttca tttttaattt aaaaggatct aggtgaagat
     1081 cctttttgat aatctcatga ccaaaatccc ttaacgtgag ttttcgttcc actgagcgtc
     1141 agaccccgta gaaaagatca aaggatcttc ttgagatcct ttttttctgc gcgtaatctg
     1201 ctgcttgcaa acaaaaaaac caccgctacc agcggtggtt tgtttgccgg atcaagagct
     1261 accaactctt tttccgaagg taactggctt cagcagagcg cagataccaa atactgtcct
     1321 tctagtgtag ccgtagttag gccaccactt caagaactct gtagcaccgc ctacatacct
     1381 cgctctgcta atcctgttac cagtggctgc tgccagtggc gataagtcgt gtcttaccgg
     1441 gttggactca agacgatagt taccggataa ggcgcagcgg tcgggctgaa cggggggttc
     1501 gtgcacacag cccagcttgg agcgaacgac ctacaccgaa ctgagatacc tacagcgtga
     1561 gctatgagaa agcgccacgc ttcccgaagg gagaaaggcg gacaggtatc cggtaagcgg
     1621 cagggtcgga acaggagagc gcacgaggga gcttccaggg ggaaacgcct ggtatcttta
     1681 tagtcctgtc gggtttcgcc acctctgact tgagcgtcga tttttgtgat gctcgtcagg
     1741 ggggcggagc ctatggaaaa acgccagcaa cgcggccttt ttacggttcc tggcccactt
     1801 cgtgcaggtc tcacagattc tgaagagcag gtttcccgac tggaaagcgg gcagtgagcg
     1861 caacgcaatt aatgtgagtt agctcactca ttaggcaccc caggctttac actttatgct
     1921 tccggctcgt atgttgtgtg gaattgtgag cggataacaa tttcacacat actagagaaa
     1981 gaggagaaat actagatggt gagcaagggc gaggaggata acatggccat catcaaggag
     2041 ttcatgcgct tcaaggtgca catggagggc tccgtgaacg gccacgagtt cgagatcgag
     2101 ggcgagggcg agggccgccc ctacgagggc acccagaccg ccaagctgaa ggtgaccaag
     2161 ggtggccccc tgcccttcgc ctgggacatc ctgtcccctc agttcatgta cggctccaag
     2221 gcctacgtga agcaccccgc cgacatcccc gactacttga agctgtcctt ccccgagggc
     2281 ttcaagtggg agcgcgtgat gaacttcgag gacggcggcg tggtgaccgt gacccaggac
     2341 tcctccttgc aggacggcga gttcatctac aaggtgaagc tgcgcggcac caacttcccc
     2401 tccgacggcc ccgtaatgca gaagaaaacc atgggctggg aggcctcctc cgagcggatg
     2461 taccccgagg acggcgccct gaagggcgag atcaagcaga ggctgaagct gaaggacggc
     2521 ggccactacg acgctgaggt caagaccacc tacaaggcca agaagcccgt gcagctgccc
     2581 ggcgcctaca acgtcaacat caagttggac atcacctccc acaacgagga ctacaccatc
     2641 gtggaacagt acgaacgcgc cgagggccgc cactccaccg gcggcatgga cgagctgtac
     2701 aagtaatact agagccaggc atcaaataaa acgaaaggct cagtcgaaag actgggcctt
     2761 tcgttttatc tgttgtttgt cggtgaacgc tctctactag agtcacactg gctcaccttc
     2821 gggtgggcct ttctgcgttt atagggctta gccttattgg tttcttaggc gctgcctcgc
     2881 gtggatccgg cttactaaaa gccagataac agtatgcgta tttgcgcgct gatttttgcg
     2941 gtataagaat atatactgat atgtataccc gaagtatgtc aaaaagaggt gtgctatgaa
     3001 gcagcgtatt acagtgacag ttgacagcga cagctatcag ttgctcaagg catatatgat
     3061 gtcaatatct ccggtctggt aagcacaacc atgcagaatg aagcccgtcg tctgcgtgcc
     3121 gaacgctgga aagcggaaaa tcaggaaggg atggctgagg tcgcccggtt tattgaaatg
     3181 aacggctctt ttgctgacga gaacagggac tggtgaaatg cagtttaagg tttacaccta
     3241 taaaagagag agccgttatc gtctgtttgt ggatgtacag agtgatatta ttgacacgcc
     3301 cgggcgacgg atggtgatcc ccctggccag tgcacgtctg ctgtcagata aagtctcccg
     3361 tgaactttac ccggtggtgc atatcgggga tgaaagctgg cgcatgatga ccaccgatat
     3421 ggccagtgtg cctgtctccg ttatcgggga agaagtggct gatctcagcc accgcgaaaa
     3481 tgacatcaaa aacgccatta acctgatgtt ctggggaata taattaagcc agccccgaca
     3541 cccgccaaca cccgctgacg cgccctgacg ggcttgtctg ctcccggcat ccgcttacag
     3601 acaagctgtg acccactcaa gtg
//
