# Supplementary material for: In- & Out-Cloning: Plasmid toolboxes for scarless transcription unit and modular Golden Gate acceptor plasmid assembly
Source: bioRxiv preprint, doi:10.1101/2024.06.22.600171, version 1 (2024-06-22)
Supplement: Supporting Data S2 [file 600171_file04.zip › pSL_L1_acceptor_plasmids/pSL113.gbk]

LOCUS       pSL113        3623 bp DNA     circular SYN 11-MAR-2024
DEFINITION  .
ACCESSION   .
VERSION     .
KEYWORDS    .
SOURCE      synthetic DNA construct
  ORGANISM  synthetic DNA construct
REFERENCE   1  (bases 1 to 3623)
  AUTHORS   biochemistry-MPI-Marburg
  TITLE     Direct Submission
  JOURNAL   Exported Mar 11, 2024 from SnapGene 6.2.0
            https://www.snapgene.com
FEATURES             Location/Qualifiers
     source          1..3623
                     /mol_type="other DNA"
                     /note="color: #ffffff"
                     /organism="synthetic DNA construct"
     promoter        35..139
                     /gene="bla"
                     /label=AmpR promoter
                     /note="color: #ffffff; direction: RIGHT"
     CDS             140..1000
                     /codon_start=1
                     /gene="bla"
                     /product="beta-lactamase"
                     /label=AmpR
                     /note="confers resistance to ampicillin, carbenicillin, and
                     related antibiotics"
                     /note="color: #ccffcc"
                     /translation="MSIQHFRVALIPFFAAFCLPVFAHPETLVKVKDAEDQLGARVGYI
                     ELDLNSGKILESFRPEERFPMMSTFKVLLCGAVLSRIDAGQEQLGRRIHYSQNDLVEYS
                     PVTEKHLTDGMTVRELCSAAITMSDNTAANLLLTTIGGPKELTAFLHNMGDHVTRLDRW
                     EPELNEAIPNDERDTTMPVAMATTLRKLLTGELLTLASRQQLIDWMEADKVAGPLLRSA
                     LPAGWFIADKSGAGERGSRGIIAALGPDGKPSRIVVIYTTGSQATMDERNRQIAEIGAS
                     LIKHW"
     rep_origin      1171..1759
                     /label=ori
                     /note="high-copy-number ColE1/pMB1/pBR322/pUC origin of 
                     replication"
                     /note="color: #ffff00"
     misc_feature    1849..1969
                     /label=Plac
                     /note="color: #ffffff"
     misc_feature    1978..1989
                     /label=RBS
                     /note="color: #ffffff"
     CDS             1996..2706
                     /codon_start=1
                     /product="monomeric derivative of DsRed fluorescent
                     protein"
                     /label=mCherry
                     /note="mammalian codon-optimized"
                     /note="color: #993366"
                     /translation="MVSKGEEDNMAIIKEFMRFKVHMEGSVNGHEFEIEGEGEGRPYEG
                     TQTAKLKVTKGGPLPFAWDILSPQFMYGSKAYVKHPADIPDYLKLSFPEGFKWERVMNF
                     EDGGVVTVTQDSSLQDGEFIYKVKLRGTNFPSDGPVMQKKTMGWEASSERMYPEDGALK
                     GEIKQRLKLKDGGHYDAEVKTTYKAKKPVQLPGAYNVNIKLDITSHNEDYTIVEQYERA
                     EGRHSTGGMDELYK"
     terminator      2726..2769
                     /gene="Escherichia coli rrnB"
                     /label=rrnB T1 terminator
                     /note="transcription terminator T1 from the E. coli rrnB
                     gene"
                     /note="color: #ffffff"
     terminator      2810..2837
                     /label=T7Te terminator
                     /note="phage T7 early transcription terminator"
                     /note="color: #ffffff"
     misc_feature    3218..3523
                     /label=ccdB
                     /note="color: #993366; direction: RIGHT"
ORIGIN
        1 gctcttctcg ggagctgaga ccacagagtg gggccgcgga acccctattt gtttattttt
       61 ctaaatacat tcaaatatgt atccgctcat gagacaataa ccctgataaa tgcttcaata
      121 atattgaaaa aggaagagta tgagtattca acatttccgt gtcgccctta ttcccttttt
      181 tgcggcattt tgccttcctg tttttgctca cccagaaacg ctggtgaaag taaaagatgc
      241 tgaagatcag ttgggtgcac gagtgggtta catcgaactg gatctcaaca gcggtaagat
      301 ccttgagagt tttcgccccg aagaacgttt tccaatgatg agcactttta aagttctgct
      361 atgtggcgcg gtattatccc gtattgacgc cgggcaagag caactcggtc gccgcataca
      421 ctattctcag aatgacttgg ttgagtactc accagtcaca gaaaagcatc ttacggatgg
      481 catgacagta agagaattat gcagtgctgc cataaccatg agtgataaca ctgcggccaa
      541 cttacttctg acaacgatcg gaggaccgaa ggagctaacc gcttttttgc acaacatggg
      601 ggatcatgta actcgccttg atcgttggga accggagctg aatgaagcca taccaaacga
      661 cgagcgtgac accacgatgc ctgtagcaat ggcaacaacg ttgcgcaaac tattaactgg
      721 cgaactactt actctagctt cccggcaaca attaatagac tggatggagg cggataaagt
      781 tgcaggacca cttctgcgct cggcccttcc ggctggctgg tttattgctg ataaatctgg
      841 agccggtgag cgtggttctc gcggtatcat tgcagcactg gggccagatg gtaagccctc
      901 ccgtatcgta gttatctaca cgacggggag tcaggcaact atggatgaac gaaatagaca
      961 gatcgctgag ataggtgcct cactgattaa gcattggtaa ctgtcagacc aagtttactc
     1021 atatatactt tagattgatt taaaacttca tttttaattt aaaaggatct aggtgaagat
     1081 cctttttgat aatctcatga ccaaaatccc ttaacgtgag ttttcgttcc actgagcgtc
     1141 agaccccgta gaaaagatca aaggatcttc ttgagatcct ttttttctgc gcgtaatctg
     1201 ctgcttgcaa acaaaaaaac caccgctacc agcggtggtt tgtttgccgg atcaagagct
     1261 accaactctt tttccgaagg taactggctt cagcagagcg cagataccaa atactgtcct
     1321 tctagtgtag ccgtagttag gccaccactt caagaactct gtagcaccgc ctacatacct
     1381 cgctctgcta atcctgttac cagtggctgc tgccagtggc gataagtcgt gtcttaccgg
     1441 gttggactca agacgatagt taccggataa ggcgcagcgg tcgggctgaa cggggggttc
     1501 gtgcacacag cccagcttgg agcgaacgac ctacaccgaa ctgagatacc tacagcgtga
     1561 gctatgagaa agcgccacgc ttcccgaagg gagaaaggcg gacaggtatc cggtaagcgg
     1621 cagggtcgga acaggagagc gcacgaggga gcttccaggg ggaaacgcct ggtatcttta
     1681 tagtcctgtc gggtttcgcc acctctgact tgagcgtcga tttttgtgat gctcgtcagg
     1741 ggggcggagc ctatggaaaa acgccagcaa cgcggccttt ttacggttcc tggcccactt
     1801 cgtgcaggtc tcatgtgttc tgaagagcag gtttcccgac tggaaagcgg gcagtgagcg
     1861 caacgcaatt aatgtgagtt agctcactca ttaggcaccc caggctttac actttatgct
     1921 tccggctcgt atgttgtgtg gaattgtgag cggataacaa tttcacacat actagagaaa
     1981 gaggagaaat actagatggt gagcaagggc gaggaggata acatggccat catcaaggag
     2041 ttcatgcgct tcaaggtgca catggagggc tccgtgaacg gccacgagtt cgagatcgag
     2101 ggcgagggcg agggccgccc ctacgagggc acccagaccg ccaagctgaa ggtgaccaag
     2161 ggtggccccc tgcccttcgc ctgggacatc ctgtcccctc agttcatgta cggctccaag
     2221 gcctacgtga agcaccccgc cgacatcccc gactacttga agctgtcctt ccccgagggc
     2281 ttcaagtggg agcgcgtgat gaacttcgag gacggcggcg tggtgaccgt gacccaggac
     2341 tcctccttgc aggacggcga gttcatctac aaggtgaagc tgcgcggcac caacttcccc
     2401 tccgacggcc ccgtaatgca gaagaaaacc atgggctggg aggcctcctc cgagcggatg
     2461 taccccgagg acggcgccct gaagggcgag atcaagcaga ggctgaagct gaaggacggc
     2521 ggccactacg acgctgaggt caagaccacc tacaaggcca agaagcccgt gcagctgccc
     2581 ggcgcctaca acgtcaacat caagttggac atcacctccc acaacgagga ctacaccatc
     2641 gtggaacagt acgaacgcgc cgagggccgc cactccaccg gcggcatgga cgagctgtac
     2701 aagtaatact agagccaggc atcaaataaa acgaaaggct cagtcgaaag actgggcctt
     2761 tcgttttatc tgttgtttgt cggtgaacgc tctctactag agtcacactg gctcaccttc
     2821 gggtgggcct ttctgcgttt atagggctta gccttattgg tttcttaggc gctgcctcgc
     2881 gtggatccgg cttactaaaa gccagataac agtatgcgta tttgcgcgct gatttttgcg
     2941 gtataagaat atatactgat atgtataccc gaagtatgtc aaaaagaggt gtgctatgaa
     3001 gcagcgtatt acagtgacag ttgacagcga cagctatcag ttgctcaagg catatatgat
     3061 gtcaatatct ccggtctggt aagcacaacc atgcagaatg aagcccgtcg tctgcgtgcc
     3121 gaacgctgga aagcggaaaa tcaggaaggg atggctgagg tcgcccggtt tattgaaatg
     3181 aacggctctt ttgctgacga gaacagggac tggtgaaatg cagtttaagg tttacaccta
     3241 taaaagagag agccgttatc gtctgtttgt ggatgtacag agtgatatta ttgacacgcc
     3301 cgggcgacgg atggtgatcc ccctggccag tgcacgtctg ctgtcagata aagtctcccg
     3361 tgaactttac ccggtggtgc atatcgggga tgaaagctgg cgcatgatga ccaccgatat
     3421 ggccagtgtg cctgtctccg ttatcgggga agaagtggct gatctcagcc accgcgaaaa
     3481 tgacatcaaa aacgccatta acctgatgtt ctggggaata taattaagcc agccccgaca
     3541 cccgccaaca cccgctgacg cgccctgacg ggcttgtctg ctcccggcat ccgcttacag
     3601 acaagctgtg acccactcaa gtg
//
