# Supplementary material for: In- & Out-Cloning: Plasmid toolboxes for scarless transcription unit and modular Golden Gate acceptor plasmid assembly
Source: bioRxiv preprint, doi:10.1101/2024.06.22.600171, version 1 (2024-06-22)
Supplement: Supporting Data S2 [file 600171_file04.zip › pSL_L1_acceptor_plasmids/pSL114.gbk]

LOCUS       pSL114        3623 bp DNA     circular SYN 11-MAR-2024
DEFINITION  .
ACCESSION   .
VERSION     .
KEYWORDS    .
SOURCE      synthetic DNA construct
  ORGANISM  synthetic DNA construct
REFERENCE   1  (bases 1 to 3623)
  AUTHORS   biochemistry-MPI-Marburg
  TITLE     Direct Submission
  JOURNAL   Exported Mar 11, 2024 from SnapGene 6.2.0
            https://www.snapgene.com
FEATURES             Location/Qualifiers
     source          1..3623
                     /mol_type="other DNA"
                     /note="color: #ffffff"
                     /organism="synthetic DNA construct"
     promoter        35..139
                     /gene="bla"
                     /label=AmpR promoter
                     /note="color: #ffffff; direction: RIGHT"
     CDS             140..1000
                     /codon_start=1
                     /gene="bla"
                     /product="beta-lactamase"
                     /label=AmpR
                     /note="confers resistance to ampicillin, carbenicillin, and
                     related antibiotics"
                     /note="color: #ccffcc"
                     /translation="MSIQHFRVALIPFFAAFCLPVFAHPETLVKVKDAEDQLGARVGYI
                     ELDLNSGKILESFRPEERFPMMSTFKVLLCGAVLSRIDAGQEQLGRRIHYSQNDLVEYS
                     PVTEKHLTDGMTVRELCSAAITMSDNTAANLLLTTIGGPKELTAFLHNMGDHVTRLDRW
                     EPELNEAIPNDERDTTMPVAMATTLRKLLTGELLTLASRQQLIDWMEADKVAGPLLRSA
                     LPAGWFIADKSGAGERGSRGIIAALGPDGKPSRIVVIYTTGSQATMDERNRQIAEIGAS
                     LIKHW"
     rep_origin      1171..1759
                     /label=ori
                     /note="high-copy-number ColE1/pMB1/pBR322/pUC origin of 
                     replication"
                     /note="color: #ffff00"
     misc_feature    1849..1969
                     /label=Plac
                     /note="color: #ffffff"
     misc_feature    1978..1989
                     /label=RBS
                     /note="color: #ffffff"
     CDS             1996..2706
                     /codon_start=1
                     /product="monomeric derivative of DsRed fluorescent
                     protein"
                     /label=mCherry
                     /note="mammalian codon-optimized"
                     /note="color: #993366"
                     /translation="MVSKGEEDNMAIIKEFMRFKVHMEGSVNGHEFEIEGEGEGRPYEG
                     TQTAKLKVTKGGPLPFAWDILSPQFMYGSKAYVKHPADIPDYLKLSFPEGFKWERVMNF
                     EDGGVVTVTQDSSLQDGEFIYKVKLRGTNFPSDGPVMQKKTMGWEASSERMYPEDGALK
                     GEIKQRLKLKDGGHYDAEVKTTYKAKKPVQLPGAYNVNIKLDITSHNEDYTIVEQYERA
                     EGRHSTGGMDELYK"
     terminator      2723..2768
                     /label=rrnB T1 terminator
                     /note="transcription terminator T1 from the E. coli rrnB
                     gene"
                     /note="color: #ffffff"
     terminator      2810..2837
                     /label=T7Te terminator
                     /note="phage T7 early transcription terminator"
                     /note="color: #ffffff"
     misc_feature    3218..3523
                     /label=ccdB
                     /note="color: #993366; direction: RIGHT"
ORIGIN
        1 gctcttctcg gtgcctgaga ccacagagtg gggccgcgga acccctattt gtttattttt
       61 ctaaatacat tcaaatatgt atccgctcat gagacaataa ccctgataaa tgcttcaata
      121 atattgaaaa aggaagagta tgagtattca acatttccgt gtcgccctta ttcccttttt
      181 tgcggcattt tgccttcctg tttttgctca cccagaaacg ctggtgaaag taaaagatgc
      241 tgaagatcag ttgggtgcac gagtgggtta catcgaactg gatctcaaca gcggtaagat
      301 ccttgagagt tttcgccccg aagaacgttt tccaatgatg agcactttta aagttctgct
      361 atgtggcgcg gtattatccc gtattgacgc cgggcaagag caactcggtc gccgcataca
      421 ctattctcag aatgacttgg ttgagtactc accagtcaca gaaaagcatc ttacggatgg
      481 catgacagta agagaattat gcagtgctgc cataaccatg agtgataaca ctgcggccaa
      541 cttacttctg acaacgatcg gaggaccgaa ggagctaacc gcttttttgc acaacatggg
      601 ggatcatgta actcgccttg atcgttggga accggagctg aatgaagcca taccaaacga
      661 cgagcgtgac accacgatgc ctgtagcaat ggcaacaacg ttgcgcaaac tattaactgg
      721 cgaactactt actctagctt cccggcaaca attaatagac tggatggagg cggataaagt
      781 tgcaggacca cttctgcgct cggcccttcc ggctggctgg tttattgctg ataaatctgg
      841 agccggtgag cgtggttctc gcggtatcat tgcagcactg gggccagatg gtaagccctc
      901 ccgtatcgta gttatctaca cgacggggag tcaggcaact atggatgaac gaaatagaca
      961 gatcgctgag ataggtgcct cactgattaa gcattggtaa ctgtcagacc aagtttactc
     1021 atatatactt tagattgatt taaaacttca tttttaattt aaaaggatct aggtgaagat
     1081 cctttttgat aatctcatga ccaaaatccc ttaacgtgag ttttcgttcc actgagcgtc
     1141 agaccccgta gaaaagatca aaggatcttc ttgagatcct ttttttctgc gcgtaatctg
     1201 ctgcttgcaa acaaaaaaac caccgctacc agcggtggtt tgtttgccgg atcaagagct
     1261 accaactctt tttccgaagg taactggctt cagcagagcg cagataccaa atactgtcct
     1321 tctagtgtag ccgtagttag gccaccactt caagaactct gtagcaccgc ctacatacct
     1381 cgctctgcta atcctgttac cagtggctgc tgccagtggc gataagtcgt gtcttaccgg
     1441 gttggactca agacgatagt taccggataa ggcgcagcgg tcgggctgaa cggggggttc
     1501 gtgcacacag cccagcttgg agcgaacgac ctacaccgaa ctgagatacc tacagcgtga
     1561 gctatgagaa agcgccacgc ttcccgaagg gagaaaggcg gacaggtatc cggtaagcgg
     1621 cagggtcgga acaggagagc gcacgaggga gcttccaggg ggaaacgcct ggtatcttta
     1681 tagtcctgtc gggtttcgcc acctctgact tgagcgtcga tttttgtgat gctcgtcagg
     1741 ggggcggagc ctatggaaaa acgccagcaa cgcggccttt ttacggttcc tggcccactt
     1801 cgtgcaggtc tcagagcttc tgaagagcag gtttcccgac tggaaagcgg gcagtgagcg
     1861 caacgcaatt aatgtgagtt agctcactca ttaggcaccc caggctttac actttatgct
     1921 tccggctcgt atgttgtgtg gaattgtgag cggataacaa tttcacacat actagagaaa
     1981 gaggagaaat actagatggt gagcaagggc gaggaggata acatggccat catcaaggag
     2041 ttcatgcgct tcaaggtgca catggagggc tccgtgaacg gccacgagtt cgagatcgag
     2101 ggcgagggcg agggccgccc ctacgagggc acccagaccg ccaagctgaa ggtgaccaag
     2161 ggtggccccc tgcccttcgc ctgggacatc ctgtcccctc agttcatgta cggctccaag
     2221 gcctacgtga agcaccccgc cgacatcccc gactacttga agctgtcctt ccccgagggc
     2281 ttcaagtggg agcgcgtgat gaacttcgag gacggcggcg tggtgaccgt gacccaggac
     2341 tcctccttgc aggacggcga gttcatctac aaggtgaagc tgcgcggcac caacttcccc
     2401 tccgacggcc ccgtaatgca gaagaaaacc atgggctggg aggcctcctc cgagcggatg
     2461 taccccgagg acggcgccct gaagggcgag atcaagcaga ggctgaagct gaaggacggc
     2521 ggccactacg acgctgaggt caagaccacc tacaaggcca agaagcccgt gcagctgccc
     2581 ggcgcctaca acgtcaacat caagttggac atcacctccc acaacgagga ctacaccatc
     2641 gtggaacagt acgaacgcgc cgagggccgc cactccaccg gcggcatgga cgagctgtac
     2701 aagtaatact agagccaggc atcaaataaa acgaaaggct cagtcgaaag actgggcctt
     2761 tcgttttatc tgttgtttgt cggtgaacgc tctctactag agtcacactg gctcaccttc
     2821 gggtgggcct ttctgcgttt atagggctta gccttattgg tttcttaggc gctgcctcgc
     2881 gtggatccgg cttactaaaa gccagataac agtatgcgta tttgcgcgct gatttttgcg
     2941 gtataagaat atatactgat atgtataccc gaagtatgtc aaaaagaggt gtgctatgaa
     3001 gcagcgtatt acagtgacag ttgacagcga cagctatcag ttgctcaagg catatatgat
     3061 gtcaatatct ccggtctggt aagcacaacc atgcagaatg aagcccgtcg tctgcgtgcc
     3121 gaacgctgga aagcggaaaa tcaggaaggg atggctgagg tcgcccggtt tattgaaatg
     3181 aacggctctt ttgctgacga gaacagggac tggtgaaatg cagtttaagg tttacaccta
     3241 taaaagagag agccgttatc gtctgtttgt ggatgtacag agtgatatta ttgacacgcc
     3301 cgggcgacgg atggtgatcc ccctggccag tgcacgtctg ctgtcagata aagtctcccg
     3361 tgaactttac ccggtggtgc atatcgggga tgaaagctgg cgcatgatga ccaccgatat
     3421 ggccagtgtg cctgtctccg ttatcgggga agaagtggct gatctcagcc accgcgaaaa
     3481 tgacatcaaa aacgccatta acctgatgtt ctggggaata taattaagcc agccccgaca
     3541 cccgccaaca cccgctgacg cgccctgacg ggcttgtctg ctcccggcat ccgcttacag
     3601 acaagctgtg acccactcaa gtg
//
