# Supplementary material for: In- & Out-Cloning: Plasmid toolboxes for scarless transcription unit and modular Golden Gate acceptor plasmid assembly
Source: bioRxiv preprint, doi:10.1101/2024.06.22.600171, version 1 (2024-06-22)
Supplement: Supporting Data S2 [file 600171_file04.zip › pSL_L1_acceptor_plasmids/pSL115.gbk]

LOCUS       pSL115        3623 bp DNA     circular SYN 11-MAR-2024
DEFINITION  .
ACCESSION   .
VERSION     .
KEYWORDS    .
SOURCE      synthetic DNA construct
  ORGANISM  synthetic DNA construct
REFERENCE   1  (bases 1 to 3623)
  AUTHORS   biochemistry-MPI-Marburg
  TITLE     Direct Submission
  JOURNAL   Exported Mar 11, 2024 from SnapGene 6.2.0
            https://www.snapgene.com
FEATURES             Location/Qualifiers
     source          1..3623
                     /mol_type="other DNA"
                     /note="color: #ffffff"
                     /organism="synthetic DNA construct"
     promoter        35..139
                     /gene="bla"
                     /label=AmpR promoter
                     /note="color: #ffffff; direction: RIGHT"
     CDS             140..1000
                     /codon_start=1
                     /gene="bla"
                     /product="beta-lactamase"
                     /label=AmpR
                     /note="confers resistance to ampicillin, carbenicillin, and
                     related antibiotics"
                     /note="color: #ccffcc"
                     /translation="MSIQHFRVALIPFFAAFCLPVFAHPETLVKVKDAEDQLGARVGYI
                     ELDLNSGKILESFRPEERFPMMSTFKVLLCGAVLSRIDAGQEQLGRRIHYSQNDLVEYS
                     PVTEKHLTDGMTVRELCSAAITMSDNTAANLLLTTIGGPKELTAFLHNMGDHVTRLDRW
                     EPELNEAIPNDERDTTMPVAMATTLRKLLTGELLTLASRQQLIDWMEADKVAGPLLRSA
                     LPAGWFIADKSGAGERGSRGIIAALGPDGKPSRIVVIYTTGSQATMDERNRQIAEIGAS
                     LIKHW"
     rep_origin      1171..1759
                     /label=ori
                     /note="high-copy-number ColE1/pMB1/pBR322/pUC origin of 
                     replication"
                     /note="color: #ffff00"
     misc_feature    1849..1969
                     /label=Plac
                     /note="color: #ffffff"
     misc_feature    1978..1989
                     /label=RBS
                     /note="color: #ffffff"
     CDS             1996..2706
                     /codon_start=1
                     /product="monomeric derivative of DsRed fluorescent
                     protein"
                     /label=mCherry
                     /note="mammalian codon-optimized"
                     /note="color: #993366"
                     /translation="MVSKGEEDNMAIIKEFMRFKVHMEGSVNGHEFEIEGEGEGRPYEG
                     TQTAKLKVTKGGPLPFAWDILSPQFMYGSKAYVKHPADIPDYLKLSFPEGFKWERVMNF
                     EDGGVVTVTQDSSLQDGEFIYKVKLRGTNFPSDGPVMQKKTMGWEASSERMYPEDGALK
                     GEIKQRLKLKDGGHYDAEVKTTYKAKKPVQLPGAYNVNIKLDITSHNEDYTIVEQYERA
                     EGRHSTGGMDELYK"
     terminator      2723..2768
                     /label=rrnB T1 terminator
                     /note="transcription terminator T1 from the E. coli rrnB
                     gene"
                     /note="color: #ffffff"
     terminator      2810..2837
                     /label=T7Te terminator
                     /note="phage T7 early transcription terminator"
                     /note="color: #ffffff"
     misc_feature    3218..3523
                     /label=ccdB
                     /note="color: #993366; direction: RIGHT"
ORIGIN
        1 gctcttctga agcaatgaga ccacagagtg gggccgcgga acccctattt gtttattttt
       61 ctaaatacat tcaaatatgt atccgctcat gagacaataa ccctgataaa tgcttcaata
      121 atattgaaaa aggaagagta tgagtattca acatttccgt gtcgccctta ttcccttttt
      181 tgcggcattt tgccttcctg tttttgctca cccagaaacg ctggtgaaag taaaagatgc
      241 tgaagatcag ttgggtgcac gagtgggtta catcgaactg gatctcaaca gcggtaagat
      301 ccttgagagt tttcgccccg aagaacgttt tccaatgatg agcactttta aagttctgct
      361 atgtggcgcg gtattatccc gtattgacgc cgggcaagag caactcggtc gccgcataca
      421 ctattctcag aatgacttgg ttgagtactc accagtcaca gaaaagcatc ttacggatgg
      481 catgacagta agagaattat gcagtgctgc cataaccatg agtgataaca ctgcggccaa
      541 cttacttctg acaacgatcg gaggaccgaa ggagctaacc gcttttttgc acaacatggg
      601 ggatcatgta actcgccttg atcgttggga accggagctg aatgaagcca taccaaacga
      661 cgagcgtgac accacgatgc ctgtagcaat ggcaacaacg ttgcgcaaac tattaactgg
      721 cgaactactt actctagctt cccggcaaca attaatagac tggatggagg cggataaagt
      781 tgcaggacca cttctgcgct cggcccttcc ggctggctgg tttattgctg ataaatctgg
      841 agccggtgag cgtggttctc gcggtatcat tgcagcactg gggccagatg gtaagccctc
      901 ccgtatcgta gttatctaca cgacggggag tcaggcaact atggatgaac gaaatagaca
      961 gatcgctgag ataggtgcct cactgattaa gcattggtaa ctgtcagacc aagtttactc
     1021 atatatactt tagattgatt taaaacttca tttttaattt aaaaggatct aggtgaagat
     1081 cctttttgat aatctcatga ccaaaatccc ttaacgtgag ttttcgttcc actgagcgtc
     1141 agaccccgta gaaaagatca aaggatcttc ttgagatcct ttttttctgc gcgtaatctg
     1201 ctgcttgcaa acaaaaaaac caccgctacc agcggtggtt tgtttgccgg atcaagagct
     1261 accaactctt tttccgaagg taactggctt cagcagagcg cagataccaa atactgtcct
     1321 tctagtgtag ccgtagttag gccaccactt caagaactct gtagcaccgc ctacatacct
     1381 cgctctgcta atcctgttac cagtggctgc tgccagtggc gataagtcgt gtcttaccgg
     1441 gttggactca agacgatagt taccggataa ggcgcagcgg tcgggctgaa cggggggttc
     1501 gtgcacacag cccagcttgg agcgaacgac ctacaccgaa ctgagatacc tacagcgtga
     1561 gctatgagaa agcgccacgc ttcccgaagg gagaaaggcg gacaggtatc cggtaagcgg
     1621 cagggtcgga acaggagagc gcacgaggga gcttccaggg ggaaacgcct ggtatcttta
     1681 tagtcctgtc gggtttcgcc acctctgact tgagcgtcga tttttgtgat gctcgtcagg
     1741 ggggcggagc ctatggaaaa acgccagcaa cgcggccttt ttacggttcc tggcccactt
     1801 cgtgcaggtc tcatgccccg tgaagagcag gtttcccgac tggaaagcgg gcagtgagcg
     1861 caacgcaatt aatgtgagtt agctcactca ttaggcaccc caggctttac actttatgct
     1921 tccggctcgt atgttgtgtg gaattgtgag cggataacaa tttcacacat actagagaaa
     1981 gaggagaaat actagatggt gagcaagggc gaggaggata acatggccat catcaaggag
     2041 ttcatgcgct tcaaggtgca catggagggc tccgtgaacg gccacgagtt cgagatcgag
     2101 ggcgagggcg agggccgccc ctacgagggc acccagaccg ccaagctgaa ggtgaccaag
     2161 ggtggccccc tgcccttcgc ctgggacatc ctgtcccctc agttcatgta cggctccaag
     2221 gcctacgtga agcaccccgc cgacatcccc gactacttga agctgtcctt ccccgagggc
     2281 ttcaagtggg agcgcgtgat gaacttcgag gacggcggcg tggtgaccgt gacccaggac
     2341 tcctccttgc aggacggcga gttcatctac aaggtgaagc tgcgcggcac caacttcccc
     2401 tccgacggcc ccgtaatgca gaagaaaacc atgggctggg aggcctcctc cgagcggatg
     2461 taccccgagg acggcgccct gaagggcgag atcaagcaga ggctgaagct gaaggacggc
     2521 ggccactacg acgctgaggt caagaccacc tacaaggcca agaagcccgt gcagctgccc
     2581 ggcgcctaca acgtcaacat caagttggac atcacctccc acaacgagga ctacaccatc
     2641 gtggaacagt acgaacgcgc cgagggccgc cactccaccg gcggcatgga cgagctgtac
     2701 aagtaatact agagccaggc atcaaataaa acgaaaggct cagtcgaaag actgggcctt
     2761 tcgttttatc tgttgtttgt cggtgaacgc tctctactag agtcacactg gctcaccttc
     2821 gggtgggcct ttctgcgttt atagggctta gccttattgg tttcttaggc gctgcctcgc
     2881 gtggatccgg cttactaaaa gccagataac agtatgcgta tttgcgcgct gatttttgcg
     2941 gtataagaat atatactgat atgtataccc gaagtatgtc aaaaagaggt gtgctatgaa
     3001 gcagcgtatt acagtgacag ttgacagcga cagctatcag ttgctcaagg catatatgat
     3061 gtcaatatct ccggtctggt aagcacaacc atgcagaatg aagcccgtcg tctgcgtgcc
     3121 gaacgctgga aagcggaaaa tcaggaaggg atggctgagg tcgcccggtt tattgaaatg
     3181 aacggctctt ttgctgacga gaacagggac tggtgaaatg cagtttaagg tttacaccta
     3241 taaaagagag agccgttatc gtctgtttgt ggatgtacag agtgatatta ttgacacgcc
     3301 cgggcgacgg atggtgatcc ccctggccag tgcacgtctg ctgtcagata aagtctcccg
     3361 tgaactttac ccggtggtgc atatcgggga tgaaagctgg cgcatgatga ccaccgatat
     3421 ggccagtgtg cctgtctccg ttatcgggga agaagtggct gatctcagcc accgcgaaaa
     3481 tgacatcaaa aacgccatta acctgatgtt ctggggaata taattaagcc agccccgaca
     3541 cccgccaaca cccgctgacg cgccctgacg ggcttgtctg ctcccggcat ccgcttacag
     3601 acaagctgtg acccactcaa gtg
//
