# Supplementary material for: In- & Out-Cloning: Plasmid toolboxes for scarless transcription unit and modular Golden Gate acceptor plasmid assembly
Source: bioRxiv preprint, doi:10.1101/2024.06.22.600171, version 1 (2024-06-22)
Supplement: Supporting Data S2 [file 600171_file04.zip › pSL_L1_acceptor_plasmids/pSL116.gbk]

LOCUS       pSL116        3623 bp DNA     circular SYN 11-MAR-2024
DEFINITION  .
ACCESSION   .
VERSION     .
KEYWORDS    .
SOURCE      synthetic DNA construct
  ORGANISM  synthetic DNA construct
REFERENCE   1  (bases 1 to 3623)
  AUTHORS   biochemistry-MPI-Marburg
  TITLE     Direct Submission
  JOURNAL   Exported Mar 11, 2024 from SnapGene 6.2.0
            https://www.snapgene.com
FEATURES             Location/Qualifiers
     source          1..3623
                     /mol_type="other DNA"
                     /note="color: #ffffff"
                     /organism="synthetic DNA construct"
     promoter        35..139
                     /gene="bla"
                     /label=AmpR promoter
                     /note="color: #ffffff; direction: RIGHT"
     CDS             140..1000
                     /codon_start=1
                     /gene="bla"
                     /product="beta-lactamase"
                     /label=AmpR
                     /note="confers resistance to ampicillin, carbenicillin, and
                     related antibiotics"
                     /note="color: #ccffcc"
                     /translation="MSIQHFRVALIPFFAAFCLPVFAHPETLVKVKDAEDQLGARVGYI
                     ELDLNSGKILESFRPEERFPMMSTFKVLLCGAVLSRIDAGQEQLGRRIHYSQNDLVEYS
                     PVTEKHLTDGMTVRELCSAAITMSDNTAANLLLTTIGGPKELTAFLHNMGDHVTRLDRW
                     EPELNEAIPNDERDTTMPVAMATTLRKLLTGELLTLASRQQLIDWMEADKVAGPLLRSA
                     LPAGWFIADKSGAGERGSRGIIAALGPDGKPSRIVVIYTTGSQATMDERNRQIAEIGAS
                     LIKHW"
     rep_origin      1171..1759
                     /label=ori
                     /note="high-copy-number ColE1/pMB1/pBR322/pUC origin of 
                     replication"
                     /note="color: #ffff00"
     misc_feature    1849..1969
                     /label=Plac
                     /note="color: #ffffff"
     misc_feature    1978..1989
                     /label=RBS
                     /note="color: #ffffff"
     CDS             1996..2706
                     /codon_start=1
                     /product="monomeric derivative of DsRed fluorescent
                     protein"
                     /label=mCherry
                     /note="mammalian codon-optimized"
                     /note="color: #993366"
                     /translation="MVSKGEEDNMAIIKEFMRFKVHMEGSVNGHEFEIEGEGEGRPYEG
                     TQTAKLKVTKGGPLPFAWDILSPQFMYGSKAYVKHPADIPDYLKLSFPEGFKWERVMNF
                     EDGGVVTVTQDSSLQDGEFIYKVKLRGTNFPSDGPVMQKKTMGWEASSERMYPEDGALK
                     GEIKQRLKLKDGGHYDAEVKTTYKAKKPVQLPGAYNVNIKLDITSHNEDYTIVEQYERA
                     EGRHSTGGMDELYK"
     terminator      2723..2768
                     /label=rrnB T1 terminator
                     /note="transcription terminator T1 from the E. coli rrnB
                     gene"
                     /note="color: #ffffff"
     terminator      2810..2837
                     /label=T7Te terminator
                     /note="phage T7 early transcription terminator"
                     /note="color: #ffffff"
     misc_feature    3218..3523
                     /label=ccdB
                     /note="color: #993366; direction: RIGHT"
ORIGIN
        1 gctcttctga aactatgaga ccacagagtg gggccgcgga acccctattt gtttattttt
       61 ctaaatacat tcaaatatgt atccgctcat gagacaataa ccctgataaa tgcttcaata
      121 atattgaaaa aggaagagta tgagtattca acatttccgt gtcgccctta ttcccttttt
      181 tgcggcattt tgccttcctg tttttgctca cccagaaacg ctggtgaaag taaaagatgc
      241 tgaagatcag ttgggtgcac gagtgggtta catcgaactg gatctcaaca gcggtaagat
      301 ccttgagagt tttcgccccg aagaacgttt tccaatgatg agcactttta aagttctgct
      361 atgtggcgcg gtattatccc gtattgacgc cgggcaagag caactcggtc gccgcataca
      421 ctattctcag aatgacttgg ttgagtactc accagtcaca gaaaagcatc ttacggatgg
      481 catgacagta agagaattat gcagtgctgc cataaccatg agtgataaca ctgcggccaa
      541 cttacttctg acaacgatcg gaggaccgaa ggagctaacc gcttttttgc acaacatggg
      601 ggatcatgta actcgccttg atcgttggga accggagctg aatgaagcca taccaaacga
      661 cgagcgtgac accacgatgc ctgtagcaat ggcaacaacg ttgcgcaaac tattaactgg
      721 cgaactactt actctagctt cccggcaaca attaatagac tggatggagg cggataaagt
      781 tgcaggacca cttctgcgct cggcccttcc ggctggctgg tttattgctg ataaatctgg
      841 agccggtgag cgtggttctc gcggtatcat tgcagcactg gggccagatg gtaagccctc
      901 ccgtatcgta gttatctaca cgacggggag tcaggcaact atggatgaac gaaatagaca
      961 gatcgctgag ataggtgcct cactgattaa gcattggtaa ctgtcagacc aagtttactc
     1021 atatatactt tagattgatt taaaacttca tttttaattt aaaaggatct aggtgaagat
     1081 cctttttgat aatctcatga ccaaaatccc ttaacgtgag ttttcgttcc actgagcgtc
     1141 agaccccgta gaaaagatca aaggatcttc ttgagatcct ttttttctgc gcgtaatctg
     1201 ctgcttgcaa acaaaaaaac caccgctacc agcggtggtt tgtttgccgg atcaagagct
     1261 accaactctt tttccgaagg taactggctt cagcagagcg cagataccaa atactgtcct
     1321 tctagtgtag ccgtagttag gccaccactt caagaactct gtagcaccgc ctacatacct
     1381 cgctctgcta atcctgttac cagtggctgc tgccagtggc gataagtcgt gtcttaccgg
     1441 gttggactca agacgatagt taccggataa ggcgcagcgg tcgggctgaa cggggggttc
     1501 gtgcacacag cccagcttgg agcgaacgac ctacaccgaa ctgagatacc tacagcgtga
     1561 gctatgagaa agcgccacgc ttcccgaagg gagaaaggcg gacaggtatc cggtaagcgg
     1621 cagggtcgga acaggagagc gcacgaggga gcttccaggg ggaaacgcct ggtatcttta
     1681 tagtcctgtc gggtttcgcc acctctgact tgagcgtcga tttttgtgat gctcgtcagg
     1741 ggggcggagc ctatggaaaa acgccagcaa cgcggccttt ttacggttcc tggcccactt
     1801 cgtgcaggtc tcagcaaccg tgaagagcag gtttcccgac tggaaagcgg gcagtgagcg
     1861 caacgcaatt aatgtgagtt agctcactca ttaggcaccc caggctttac actttatgct
     1921 tccggctcgt atgttgtgtg gaattgtgag cggataacaa tttcacacat actagagaaa
     1981 gaggagaaat actagatggt gagcaagggc gaggaggata acatggccat catcaaggag
     2041 ttcatgcgct tcaaggtgca catggagggc tccgtgaacg gccacgagtt cgagatcgag
     2101 ggcgagggcg agggccgccc ctacgagggc acccagaccg ccaagctgaa ggtgaccaag
     2161 ggtggccccc tgcccttcgc ctgggacatc ctgtcccctc agttcatgta cggctccaag
     2221 gcctacgtga agcaccccgc cgacatcccc gactacttga agctgtcctt ccccgagggc
     2281 ttcaagtggg agcgcgtgat gaacttcgag gacggcggcg tggtgaccgt gacccaggac
     2341 tcctccttgc aggacggcga gttcatctac aaggtgaagc tgcgcggcac caacttcccc
     2401 tccgacggcc ccgtaatgca gaagaaaacc atgggctggg aggcctcctc cgagcggatg
     2461 taccccgagg acggcgccct gaagggcgag atcaagcaga ggctgaagct gaaggacggc
     2521 ggccactacg acgctgaggt caagaccacc tacaaggcca agaagcccgt gcagctgccc
     2581 ggcgcctaca acgtcaacat caagttggac atcacctccc acaacgagga ctacaccatc
     2641 gtggaacagt acgaacgcgc cgagggccgc cactccaccg gcggcatgga cgagctgtac
     2701 aagtaatact agagccaggc atcaaataaa acgaaaggct cagtcgaaag actgggcctt
     2761 tcgttttatc tgttgtttgt cggtgaacgc tctctactag agtcacactg gctcaccttc
     2821 gggtgggcct ttctgcgttt atagggctta gccttattgg tttcttaggc gctgcctcgc
     2881 gtggatccgg cttactaaaa gccagataac agtatgcgta tttgcgcgct gatttttgcg
     2941 gtataagaat atatactgat atgtataccc gaagtatgtc aaaaagaggt gtgctatgaa
     3001 gcagcgtatt acagtgacag ttgacagcga cagctatcag ttgctcaagg catatatgat
     3061 gtcaatatct ccggtctggt aagcacaacc atgcagaatg aagcccgtcg tctgcgtgcc
     3121 gaacgctgga aagcggaaaa tcaggaaggg atggctgagg tcgcccggtt tattgaaatg
     3181 aacggctctt ttgctgacga gaacagggac tggtgaaatg cagtttaagg tttacaccta
     3241 taaaagagag agccgttatc gtctgtttgt ggatgtacag agtgatatta ttgacacgcc
     3301 cgggcgacgg atggtgatcc ccctggccag tgcacgtctg ctgtcagata aagtctcccg
     3361 tgaactttac ccggtggtgc atatcgggga tgaaagctgg cgcatgatga ccaccgatat
     3421 ggccagtgtg cctgtctccg ttatcgggga agaagtggct gatctcagcc accgcgaaaa
     3481 tgacatcaaa aacgccatta acctgatgtt ctggggaata taattaagcc agccccgaca
     3541 cccgccaaca cccgctgacg cgccctgacg ggcttgtctg ctcccggcat ccgcttacag
     3601 acaagctgtg acccactcaa gtg
//
