# Supplementary material for: In- & Out-Cloning: Plasmid toolboxes for scarless transcription unit and modular Golden Gate acceptor plasmid assembly
Source: bioRxiv preprint, doi:10.1101/2024.06.22.600171, version 1 (2024-06-22)
Supplement: Supporting Data S2 [file 600171_file04.zip › pSL_L1_acceptor_plasmids/pSL117.gbk]

LOCUS       pSL117        3623 bp DNA     circular SYN 11-MAR-2024
DEFINITION  .
ACCESSION   .
VERSION     .
KEYWORDS    .
SOURCE      synthetic DNA construct
  ORGANISM  synthetic DNA construct
REFERENCE   1  (bases 1 to 3623)
  AUTHORS   biochemistry-MPI-Marburg
  TITLE     Direct Submission
  JOURNAL   Exported Mar 11, 2024 from SnapGene 6.2.0
            https://www.snapgene.com
FEATURES             Location/Qualifiers
     source          1..3623
                     /mol_type="other DNA"
                     /note="color: #ffffff"
                     /organism="synthetic DNA construct"
     promoter        35..139
                     /gene="bla"
                     /label=AmpR promoter
                     /note="color: #ffffff; direction: RIGHT"
     CDS             140..1000
                     /codon_start=1
                     /gene="bla"
                     /product="beta-lactamase"
                     /label=AmpR
                     /note="confers resistance to ampicillin, carbenicillin, and
                     related antibiotics"
                     /note="color: #ccffcc"
                     /translation="MSIQHFRVALIPFFAAFCLPVFAHPETLVKVKDAEDQLGARVGYI
                     ELDLNSGKILESFRPEERFPMMSTFKVLLCGAVLSRIDAGQEQLGRRIHYSQNDLVEYS
                     PVTEKHLTDGMTVRELCSAAITMSDNTAANLLLTTIGGPKELTAFLHNMGDHVTRLDRW
                     EPELNEAIPNDERDTTMPVAMATTLRKLLTGELLTLASRQQLIDWMEADKVAGPLLRSA
                     LPAGWFIADKSGAGERGSRGIIAALGPDGKPSRIVVIYTTGSQATMDERNRQIAEIGAS
                     LIKHW"
     rep_origin      1171..1759
                     /label=ori
                     /note="high-copy-number ColE1/pMB1/pBR322/pUC origin of 
                     replication"
                     /note="color: #ffff00"
     misc_feature    1849..1969
                     /label=Plac
                     /note="color: #ffffff"
     misc_feature    1978..1989
                     /label=RBS
                     /note="color: #ffffff"
     CDS             1996..2706
                     /codon_start=1
                     /product="monomeric derivative of DsRed fluorescent
                     protein"
                     /label=mCherry
                     /note="mammalian codon-optimized"
                     /note="color: #993366"
                     /translation="MVSKGEEDNMAIIKEFMRFKVHMEGSVNGHEFEIEGEGEGRPYEG
                     TQTAKLKVTKGGPLPFAWDILSPQFMYGSKAYVKHPADIPDYLKLSFPEGFKWERVMNF
                     EDGGVVTVTQDSSLQDGEFIYKVKLRGTNFPSDGPVMQKKTMGWEASSERMYPEDGALK
                     GEIKQRLKLKDGGHYDAEVKTTYKAKKPVQLPGAYNVNIKLDITSHNEDYTIVEQYERA
                     EGRHSTGGMDELYK"
     terminator      2723..2768
                     /label=rrnB T1 terminator
                     /note="transcription terminator T1 from the E. coli rrnB
                     gene"
                     /note="color: #ffffff"
     terminator      2810..2837
                     /label=T7Te terminator
                     /note="phage T7 early transcription terminator"
                     /note="color: #ffffff"
     misc_feature    3218..3523
                     /label=ccdB
                     /note="color: #993366; direction: RIGHT"
ORIGIN
        1 gctcttctga attactgaga ccacagagtg gggccgcgga acccctattt gtttattttt
       61 ctaaatacat tcaaatatgt atccgctcat gagacaataa ccctgataaa tgcttcaata
      121 atattgaaaa aggaagagta tgagtattca acatttccgt gtcgccctta ttcccttttt
      181 tgcggcattt tgccttcctg tttttgctca cccagaaacg ctggtgaaag taaaagatgc
      241 tgaagatcag ttgggtgcac gagtgggtta catcgaactg gatctcaaca gcggtaagat
      301 ccttgagagt tttcgccccg aagaacgttt tccaatgatg agcactttta aagttctgct
      361 atgtggcgcg gtattatccc gtattgacgc cgggcaagag caactcggtc gccgcataca
      421 ctattctcag aatgacttgg ttgagtactc accagtcaca gaaaagcatc ttacggatgg
      481 catgacagta agagaattat gcagtgctgc cataaccatg agtgataaca ctgcggccaa
      541 cttacttctg acaacgatcg gaggaccgaa ggagctaacc gcttttttgc acaacatggg
      601 ggatcatgta actcgccttg atcgttggga accggagctg aatgaagcca taccaaacga
      661 cgagcgtgac accacgatgc ctgtagcaat ggcaacaacg ttgcgcaaac tattaactgg
      721 cgaactactt actctagctt cccggcaaca attaatagac tggatggagg cggataaagt
      781 tgcaggacca cttctgcgct cggcccttcc ggctggctgg tttattgctg ataaatctgg
      841 agccggtgag cgtggttctc gcggtatcat tgcagcactg gggccagatg gtaagccctc
      901 ccgtatcgta gttatctaca cgacggggag tcaggcaact atggatgaac gaaatagaca
      961 gatcgctgag ataggtgcct cactgattaa gcattggtaa ctgtcagacc aagtttactc
     1021 atatatactt tagattgatt taaaacttca tttttaattt aaaaggatct aggtgaagat
     1081 cctttttgat aatctcatga ccaaaatccc ttaacgtgag ttttcgttcc actgagcgtc
     1141 agaccccgta gaaaagatca aaggatcttc ttgagatcct ttttttctgc gcgtaatctg
     1201 ctgcttgcaa acaaaaaaac caccgctacc agcggtggtt tgtttgccgg atcaagagct
     1261 accaactctt tttccgaagg taactggctt cagcagagcg cagataccaa atactgtcct
     1321 tctagtgtag ccgtagttag gccaccactt caagaactct gtagcaccgc ctacatacct
     1381 cgctctgcta atcctgttac cagtggctgc tgccagtggc gataagtcgt gtcttaccgg
     1441 gttggactca agacgatagt taccggataa ggcgcagcgg tcgggctgaa cggggggttc
     1501 gtgcacacag cccagcttgg agcgaacgac ctacaccgaa ctgagatacc tacagcgtga
     1561 gctatgagaa agcgccacgc ttcccgaagg gagaaaggcg gacaggtatc cggtaagcgg
     1621 cagggtcgga acaggagagc gcacgaggga gcttccaggg ggaaacgcct ggtatcttta
     1681 tagtcctgtc gggtttcgcc acctctgact tgagcgtcga tttttgtgat gctcgtcagg
     1741 ggggcggagc ctatggaaaa acgccagcaa cgcggccttt ttacggttcc tggcccactt
     1801 cgtgcaggtc tcaactaccg tgaagagcag gtttcccgac tggaaagcgg gcagtgagcg
     1861 caacgcaatt aatgtgagtt agctcactca ttaggcaccc caggctttac actttatgct
     1921 tccggctcgt atgttgtgtg gaattgtgag cggataacaa tttcacacat actagagaaa
     1981 gaggagaaat actagatggt gagcaagggc gaggaggata acatggccat catcaaggag
     2041 ttcatgcgct tcaaggtgca catggagggc tccgtgaacg gccacgagtt cgagatcgag
     2101 ggcgagggcg agggccgccc ctacgagggc acccagaccg ccaagctgaa ggtgaccaag
     2161 ggtggccccc tgcccttcgc ctgggacatc ctgtcccctc agttcatgta cggctccaag
     2221 gcctacgtga agcaccccgc cgacatcccc gactacttga agctgtcctt ccccgagggc
     2281 ttcaagtggg agcgcgtgat gaacttcgag gacggcggcg tggtgaccgt gacccaggac
     2341 tcctccttgc aggacggcga gttcatctac aaggtgaagc tgcgcggcac caacttcccc
     2401 tccgacggcc ccgtaatgca gaagaaaacc atgggctggg aggcctcctc cgagcggatg
     2461 taccccgagg acggcgccct gaagggcgag atcaagcaga ggctgaagct gaaggacggc
     2521 ggccactacg acgctgaggt caagaccacc tacaaggcca agaagcccgt gcagctgccc
     2581 ggcgcctaca acgtcaacat caagttggac atcacctccc acaacgagga ctacaccatc
     2641 gtggaacagt acgaacgcgc cgagggccgc cactccaccg gcggcatgga cgagctgtac
     2701 aagtaatact agagccaggc atcaaataaa acgaaaggct cagtcgaaag actgggcctt
     2761 tcgttttatc tgttgtttgt cggtgaacgc tctctactag agtcacactg gctcaccttc
     2821 gggtgggcct ttctgcgttt atagggctta gccttattgg tttcttaggc gctgcctcgc
     2881 gtggatccgg cttactaaaa gccagataac agtatgcgta tttgcgcgct gatttttgcg
     2941 gtataagaat atatactgat atgtataccc gaagtatgtc aaaaagaggt gtgctatgaa
     3001 gcagcgtatt acagtgacag ttgacagcga cagctatcag ttgctcaagg catatatgat
     3061 gtcaatatct ccggtctggt aagcacaacc atgcagaatg aagcccgtcg tctgcgtgcc
     3121 gaacgctgga aagcggaaaa tcaggaaggg atggctgagg tcgcccggtt tattgaaatg
     3181 aacggctctt ttgctgacga gaacagggac tggtgaaatg cagtttaagg tttacaccta
     3241 taaaagagag agccgttatc gtctgtttgt ggatgtacag agtgatatta ttgacacgcc
     3301 cgggcgacgg atggtgatcc ccctggccag tgcacgtctg ctgtcagata aagtctcccg
     3361 tgaactttac ccggtggtgc atatcgggga tgaaagctgg cgcatgatga ccaccgatat
     3421 ggccagtgtg cctgtctccg ttatcgggga agaagtggct gatctcagcc accgcgaaaa
     3481 tgacatcaaa aacgccatta acctgatgtt ctggggaata taattaagcc agccccgaca
     3541 cccgccaaca cccgctgacg cgccctgacg ggcttgtctg ctcccggcat ccgcttacag
     3601 acaagctgtg acccactcaa gtg
//
