# Supplementary material for: In- & Out-Cloning: Plasmid toolboxes for scarless transcription unit and modular Golden Gate acceptor plasmid assembly
Source: bioRxiv preprint, doi:10.1101/2024.06.22.600171, version 1 (2024-06-22)
Supplement: Supporting Data S2 [file 600171_file04.zip › pSL_L1_acceptor_plasmids/pSL118.gbk]

LOCUS       pSL118        3623 bp DNA     circular SYN 11-MAR-2024
DEFINITION  .
ACCESSION   .
VERSION     .
KEYWORDS    .
SOURCE      synthetic DNA construct
  ORGANISM  synthetic DNA construct
REFERENCE   1  (bases 1 to 3623)
  AUTHORS   biochemistry-MPI-Marburg
  TITLE     Direct Submission
  JOURNAL   Exported Mar 11, 2024 from SnapGene 6.2.0
            https://www.snapgene.com
FEATURES             Location/Qualifiers
     source          1..3623
                     /mol_type="other DNA"
                     /note="color: #ffffff"
                     /organism="synthetic DNA construct"
     promoter        35..139
                     /gene="bla"
                     /label=AmpR promoter
                     /note="color: #ffffff; direction: RIGHT"
     CDS             140..1000
                     /codon_start=1
                     /gene="bla"
                     /product="beta-lactamase"
                     /label=AmpR
                     /note="confers resistance to ampicillin, carbenicillin, and
                     related antibiotics"
                     /note="color: #ccffcc"
                     /translation="MSIQHFRVALIPFFAAFCLPVFAHPETLVKVKDAEDQLGARVGYI
                     ELDLNSGKILESFRPEERFPMMSTFKVLLCGAVLSRIDAGQEQLGRRIHYSQNDLVEYS
                     PVTEKHLTDGMTVRELCSAAITMSDNTAANLLLTTIGGPKELTAFLHNMGDHVTRLDRW
                     EPELNEAIPNDERDTTMPVAMATTLRKLLTGELLTLASRQQLIDWMEADKVAGPLLRSA
                     LPAGWFIADKSGAGERGSRGIIAALGPDGKPSRIVVIYTTGSQATMDERNRQIAEIGAS
                     LIKHW"
     rep_origin      1171..1759
                     /label=ori
                     /note="high-copy-number ColE1/pMB1/pBR322/pUC origin of 
                     replication"
                     /note="color: #ffff00"
     misc_feature    1849..1969
                     /label=Plac
                     /note="color: #ffffff"
     misc_feature    1978..1989
                     /label=RBS
                     /note="color: #ffffff"
     CDS             1996..2706
                     /codon_start=1
                     /product="monomeric derivative of DsRed fluorescent
                     protein"
                     /label=mCherry
                     /note="mammalian codon-optimized"
                     /note="color: #993366"
                     /translation="MVSKGEEDNMAIIKEFMRFKVHMEGSVNGHEFEIEGEGEGRPYEG
                     TQTAKLKVTKGGPLPFAWDILSPQFMYGSKAYVKHPADIPDYLKLSFPEGFKWERVMNF
                     EDGGVVTVTQDSSLQDGEFIYKVKLRGTNFPSDGPVMQKKTMGWEASSERMYPEDGALK
                     GEIKQRLKLKDGGHYDAEVKTTYKAKKPVQLPGAYNVNIKLDITSHNEDYTIVEQYERA
                     EGRHSTGGMDELYK"
     terminator      2726..2769
                     /gene="Escherichia coli rrnB"
                     /label=rrnB T1 terminator
                     /note="transcription terminator T1 from the E. coli rrnB
                     gene"
                     /note="color: #ffffff"
     terminator      2810..2837
                     /label=T7Te terminator
                     /note="phage T7 early transcription terminator"
                     /note="color: #ffffff"
     misc_feature    3218..3523
                     /label=ccdB
                     /note="color: #993366; direction: RIGHT"
ORIGIN
        1 gctcttctga acagatgaga ccacagagtg gggccgcgga acccctattt gtttattttt
       61 ctaaatacat tcaaatatgt atccgctcat gagacaataa ccctgataaa tgcttcaata
      121 atattgaaaa aggaagagta tgagtattca acatttccgt gtcgccctta ttcccttttt
      181 tgcggcattt tgccttcctg tttttgctca cccagaaacg ctggtgaaag taaaagatgc
      241 tgaagatcag ttgggtgcac gagtgggtta catcgaactg gatctcaaca gcggtaagat
      301 ccttgagagt tttcgccccg aagaacgttt tccaatgatg agcactttta aagttctgct
      361 atgtggcgcg gtattatccc gtattgacgc cgggcaagag caactcggtc gccgcataca
      421 ctattctcag aatgacttgg ttgagtactc accagtcaca gaaaagcatc ttacggatgg
      481 catgacagta agagaattat gcagtgctgc cataaccatg agtgataaca ctgcggccaa
      541 cttacttctg acaacgatcg gaggaccgaa ggagctaacc gcttttttgc acaacatggg
      601 ggatcatgta actcgccttg atcgttggga accggagctg aatgaagcca taccaaacga
      661 cgagcgtgac accacgatgc ctgtagcaat ggcaacaacg ttgcgcaaac tattaactgg
      721 cgaactactt actctagctt cccggcaaca attaatagac tggatggagg cggataaagt
      781 tgcaggacca cttctgcgct cggcccttcc ggctggctgg tttattgctg ataaatctgg
      841 agccggtgag cgtggttctc gcggtatcat tgcagcactg gggccagatg gtaagccctc
      901 ccgtatcgta gttatctaca cgacggggag tcaggcaact atggatgaac gaaatagaca
      961 gatcgctgag ataggtgcct cactgattaa gcattggtaa ctgtcagacc aagtttactc
     1021 atatatactt tagattgatt taaaacttca tttttaattt aaaaggatct aggtgaagat
     1081 cctttttgat aatctcatga ccaaaatccc ttaacgtgag ttttcgttcc actgagcgtc
     1141 agaccccgta gaaaagatca aaggatcttc ttgagatcct ttttttctgc gcgtaatctg
     1201 ctgcttgcaa acaaaaaaac caccgctacc agcggtggtt tgtttgccgg atcaagagct
     1261 accaactctt tttccgaagg taactggctt cagcagagcg cagataccaa atactgtcct
     1321 tctagtgtag ccgtagttag gccaccactt caagaactct gtagcaccgc ctacatacct
     1381 cgctctgcta atcctgttac cagtggctgc tgccagtggc gataagtcgt gtcttaccgg
     1441 gttggactca agacgatagt taccggataa ggcgcagcgg tcgggctgaa cggggggttc
     1501 gtgcacacag cccagcttgg agcgaacgac ctacaccgaa ctgagatacc tacagcgtga
     1561 gctatgagaa agcgccacgc ttcccgaagg gagaaaggcg gacaggtatc cggtaagcgg
     1621 cagggtcgga acaggagagc gcacgaggga gcttccaggg ggaaacgcct ggtatcttta
     1681 tagtcctgtc gggtttcgcc acctctgact tgagcgtcga tttttgtgat gctcgtcagg
     1741 ggggcggagc ctatggaaaa acgccagcaa cgcggccttt ttacggttcc tggcccactt
     1801 cgtgcaggtc tcattacccg tgaagagcag gtttcccgac tggaaagcgg gcagtgagcg
     1861 caacgcaatt aatgtgagtt agctcactca ttaggcaccc caggctttac actttatgct
     1921 tccggctcgt atgttgtgtg gaattgtgag cggataacaa tttcacacat actagagaaa
     1981 gaggagaaat actagatggt gagcaagggc gaggaggata acatggccat catcaaggag
     2041 ttcatgcgct tcaaggtgca catggagggc tccgtgaacg gccacgagtt cgagatcgag
     2101 ggcgagggcg agggccgccc ctacgagggc acccagaccg ccaagctgaa ggtgaccaag
     2161 ggtggccccc tgcccttcgc ctgggacatc ctgtcccctc agttcatgta cggctccaag
     2221 gcctacgtga agcaccccgc cgacatcccc gactacttga agctgtcctt ccccgagggc
     2281 ttcaagtggg agcgcgtgat gaacttcgag gacggcggcg tggtgaccgt gacccaggac
     2341 tcctccttgc aggacggcga gttcatctac aaggtgaagc tgcgcggcac caacttcccc
     2401 tccgacggcc ccgtaatgca gaagaaaacc atgggctggg aggcctcctc cgagcggatg
     2461 taccccgagg acggcgccct gaagggcgag atcaagcaga ggctgaagct gaaggacggc
     2521 ggccactacg acgctgaggt caagaccacc tacaaggcca agaagcccgt gcagctgccc
     2581 ggcgcctaca acgtcaacat caagttggac atcacctccc acaacgagga ctacaccatc
     2641 gtggaacagt acgaacgcgc cgagggccgc cactccaccg gcggcatgga cgagctgtac
     2701 aagtaatact agagccaggc atcaaataaa acgaaaggct cagtcgaaag actgggcctt
     2761 tcgttttatc tgttgtttgt cggtgaacgc tctctactag agtcacactg gctcaccttc
     2821 gggtgggcct ttctgcgttt atagggctta gccttattgg tttcttaggc gctgcctcgc
     2881 gtggatccgg cttactaaaa gccagataac agtatgcgta tttgcgcgct gatttttgcg
     2941 gtataagaat atatactgat atgtataccc gaagtatgtc aaaaagaggt gtgctatgaa
     3001 gcagcgtatt acagtgacag ttgacagcga cagctatcag ttgctcaagg catatatgat
     3061 gtcaatatct ccggtctggt aagcacaacc atgcagaatg aagcccgtcg tctgcgtgcc
     3121 gaacgctgga aagcggaaaa tcaggaaggg atggctgagg tcgcccggtt tattgaaatg
     3181 aacggctctt ttgctgacga gaacagggac tggtgaaatg cagtttaagg tttacaccta
     3241 taaaagagag agccgttatc gtctgtttgt ggatgtacag agtgatatta ttgacacgcc
     3301 cgggcgacgg atggtgatcc ccctggccag tgcacgtctg ctgtcagata aagtctcccg
     3361 tgaactttac ccggtggtgc atatcgggga tgaaagctgg cgcatgatga ccaccgatat
     3421 ggccagtgtg cctgtctccg ttatcgggga agaagtggct gatctcagcc accgcgaaaa
     3481 tgacatcaaa aacgccatta acctgatgtt ctggggaata taattaagcc agccccgaca
     3541 cccgccaaca cccgctgacg cgccctgacg ggcttgtctg ctcccggcat ccgcttacag
     3601 acaagctgtg acccactcaa gtg
//
