# Supplementary material for: In- & Out-Cloning: Plasmid toolboxes for scarless transcription unit and modular Golden Gate acceptor plasmid assembly
Source: bioRxiv preprint, doi:10.1101/2024.06.22.600171, version 1 (2024-06-22)
Supplement: Supporting Data S2 [file 600171_file04.zip › pSL_L1_acceptor_plasmids/pSL119.gbk]

LOCUS       pSL119        3623 bp DNA     circular SYN 11-MAR-2024
DEFINITION  .
ACCESSION   .
VERSION     .
KEYWORDS    .
SOURCE      synthetic DNA construct
  ORGANISM  synthetic DNA construct
REFERENCE   1  (bases 1 to 3623)
  AUTHORS   biochemistry-MPI-Marburg
  TITLE     Direct Submission
  JOURNAL   Exported Mar 11, 2024 from SnapGene 6.2.0
            https://www.snapgene.com
FEATURES             Location/Qualifiers
     source          1..3623
                     /mol_type="other DNA"
                     /note="color: #ffffff"
                     /organism="synthetic DNA construct"
     promoter        35..139
                     /gene="bla"
                     /label=AmpR promoter
                     /note="color: #ffffff; direction: RIGHT"
     CDS             140..1000
                     /codon_start=1
                     /gene="bla"
                     /product="beta-lactamase"
                     /label=AmpR
                     /note="confers resistance to ampicillin, carbenicillin, and
                     related antibiotics"
                     /note="color: #ccffcc"
                     /translation="MSIQHFRVALIPFFAAFCLPVFAHPETLVKVKDAEDQLGARVGYI
                     ELDLNSGKILESFRPEERFPMMSTFKVLLCGAVLSRIDAGQEQLGRRIHYSQNDLVEYS
                     PVTEKHLTDGMTVRELCSAAITMSDNTAANLLLTTIGGPKELTAFLHNMGDHVTRLDRW
                     EPELNEAIPNDERDTTMPVAMATTLRKLLTGELLTLASRQQLIDWMEADKVAGPLLRSA
                     LPAGWFIADKSGAGERGSRGIIAALGPDGKPSRIVVIYTTGSQATMDERNRQIAEIGAS
                     LIKHW"
     rep_origin      1171..1759
                     /label=ori
                     /note="high-copy-number ColE1/pMB1/pBR322/pUC origin of 
                     replication"
                     /note="color: #ffff00"
     misc_feature    1849..1969
                     /label=Plac
                     /note="color: #ffffff"
     misc_feature    1978..1989
                     /label=RBS
                     /note="color: #ffffff"
     CDS             1996..2706
                     /codon_start=1
                     /product="monomeric derivative of DsRed fluorescent
                     protein"
                     /label=mCherry
                     /note="mammalian codon-optimized"
                     /note="color: #993366"
                     /translation="MVSKGEEDNMAIIKEFMRFKVHMEGSVNGHEFEIEGEGEGRPYEG
                     TQTAKLKVTKGGPLPFAWDILSPQFMYGSKAYVKHPADIPDYLKLSFPEGFKWERVMNF
                     EDGGVVTVTQDSSLQDGEFIYKVKLRGTNFPSDGPVMQKKTMGWEASSERMYPEDGALK
                     GEIKQRLKLKDGGHYDAEVKTTYKAKKPVQLPGAYNVNIKLDITSHNEDYTIVEQYERA
                     EGRHSTGGMDELYK"
     terminator      2723..2768
                     /label=rrnB T1 terminator
                     /note="transcription terminator T1 from the E. coli rrnB
                     gene"
                     /note="color: #ffffff"
     terminator      2810..2837
                     /label=T7Te terminator
                     /note="phage T7 early transcription terminator"
                     /note="color: #ffffff"
     misc_feature    3218..3523
                     /label=ccdB
                     /note="color: #993366; direction: RIGHT"
ORIGIN
        1 gctcttctga atgtgtgaga ccacagagtg gggccgcgga acccctattt gtttattttt
       61 ctaaatacat tcaaatatgt atccgctcat gagacaataa ccctgataaa tgcttcaata
      121 atattgaaaa aggaagagta tgagtattca acatttccgt gtcgccctta ttcccttttt
      181 tgcggcattt tgccttcctg tttttgctca cccagaaacg ctggtgaaag taaaagatgc
      241 tgaagatcag ttgggtgcac gagtgggtta catcgaactg gatctcaaca gcggtaagat
      301 ccttgagagt tttcgccccg aagaacgttt tccaatgatg agcactttta aagttctgct
      361 atgtggcgcg gtattatccc gtattgacgc cgggcaagag caactcggtc gccgcataca
      421 ctattctcag aatgacttgg ttgagtactc accagtcaca gaaaagcatc ttacggatgg
      481 catgacagta agagaattat gcagtgctgc cataaccatg agtgataaca ctgcggccaa
      541 cttacttctg acaacgatcg gaggaccgaa ggagctaacc gcttttttgc acaacatggg
      601 ggatcatgta actcgccttg atcgttggga accggagctg aatgaagcca taccaaacga
      661 cgagcgtgac accacgatgc ctgtagcaat ggcaacaacg ttgcgcaaac tattaactgg
      721 cgaactactt actctagctt cccggcaaca attaatagac tggatggagg cggataaagt
      781 tgcaggacca cttctgcgct cggcccttcc ggctggctgg tttattgctg ataaatctgg
      841 agccggtgag cgtggttctc gcggtatcat tgcagcactg gggccagatg gtaagccctc
      901 ccgtatcgta gttatctaca cgacggggag tcaggcaact atggatgaac gaaatagaca
      961 gatcgctgag ataggtgcct cactgattaa gcattggtaa ctgtcagacc aagtttactc
     1021 atatatactt tagattgatt taaaacttca tttttaattt aaaaggatct aggtgaagat
     1081 cctttttgat aatctcatga ccaaaatccc ttaacgtgag ttttcgttcc actgagcgtc
     1141 agaccccgta gaaaagatca aaggatcttc ttgagatcct ttttttctgc gcgtaatctg
     1201 ctgcttgcaa acaaaaaaac caccgctacc agcggtggtt tgtttgccgg atcaagagct
     1261 accaactctt tttccgaagg taactggctt cagcagagcg cagataccaa atactgtcct
     1321 tctagtgtag ccgtagttag gccaccactt caagaactct gtagcaccgc ctacatacct
     1381 cgctctgcta atcctgttac cagtggctgc tgccagtggc gataagtcgt gtcttaccgg
     1441 gttggactca agacgatagt taccggataa ggcgcagcgg tcgggctgaa cggggggttc
     1501 gtgcacacag cccagcttgg agcgaacgac ctacaccgaa ctgagatacc tacagcgtga
     1561 gctatgagaa agcgccacgc ttcccgaagg gagaaaggcg gacaggtatc cggtaagcgg
     1621 cagggtcgga acaggagagc gcacgaggga gcttccaggg ggaaacgcct ggtatcttta
     1681 tagtcctgtc gggtttcgcc acctctgact tgagcgtcga tttttgtgat gctcgtcagg
     1741 ggggcggagc ctatggaaaa acgccagcaa cgcggccttt ttacggttcc tggcccactt
     1801 cgtgcaggtc tcacagaccg tgaagagcag gtttcccgac tggaaagcgg gcagtgagcg
     1861 caacgcaatt aatgtgagtt agctcactca ttaggcaccc caggctttac actttatgct
     1921 tccggctcgt atgttgtgtg gaattgtgag cggataacaa tttcacacat actagagaaa
     1981 gaggagaaat actagatggt gagcaagggc gaggaggata acatggccat catcaaggag
     2041 ttcatgcgct tcaaggtgca catggagggc tccgtgaacg gccacgagtt cgagatcgag
     2101 ggcgagggcg agggccgccc ctacgagggc acccagaccg ccaagctgaa ggtgaccaag
     2161 ggtggccccc tgcccttcgc ctgggacatc ctgtcccctc agttcatgta cggctccaag
     2221 gcctacgtga agcaccccgc cgacatcccc gactacttga agctgtcctt ccccgagggc
     2281 ttcaagtggg agcgcgtgat gaacttcgag gacggcggcg tggtgaccgt gacccaggac
     2341 tcctccttgc aggacggcga gttcatctac aaggtgaagc tgcgcggcac caacttcccc
     2401 tccgacggcc ccgtaatgca gaagaaaacc atgggctggg aggcctcctc cgagcggatg
     2461 taccccgagg acggcgccct gaagggcgag atcaagcaga ggctgaagct gaaggacggc
     2521 ggccactacg acgctgaggt caagaccacc tacaaggcca agaagcccgt gcagctgccc
     2581 ggcgcctaca acgtcaacat caagttggac atcacctccc acaacgagga ctacaccatc
     2641 gtggaacagt acgaacgcgc cgagggccgc cactccaccg gcggcatgga cgagctgtac
     2701 aagtaatact agagccaggc atcaaataaa acgaaaggct cagtcgaaag actgggcctt
     2761 tcgttttatc tgttgtttgt cggtgaacgc tctctactag agtcacactg gctcaccttc
     2821 gggtgggcct ttctgcgttt atagggctta gccttattgg tttcttaggc gctgcctcgc
     2881 gtggatccgg cttactaaaa gccagataac agtatgcgta tttgcgcgct gatttttgcg
     2941 gtataagaat atatactgat atgtataccc gaagtatgtc aaaaagaggt gtgctatgaa
     3001 gcagcgtatt acagtgacag ttgacagcga cagctatcag ttgctcaagg catatatgat
     3061 gtcaatatct ccggtctggt aagcacaacc atgcagaatg aagcccgtcg tctgcgtgcc
     3121 gaacgctgga aagcggaaaa tcaggaaggg atggctgagg tcgcccggtt tattgaaatg
     3181 aacggctctt ttgctgacga gaacagggac tggtgaaatg cagtttaagg tttacaccta
     3241 taaaagagag agccgttatc gtctgtttgt ggatgtacag agtgatatta ttgacacgcc
     3301 cgggcgacgg atggtgatcc ccctggccag tgcacgtctg ctgtcagata aagtctcccg
     3361 tgaactttac ccggtggtgc atatcgggga tgaaagctgg cgcatgatga ccaccgatat
     3421 ggccagtgtg cctgtctccg ttatcgggga agaagtggct gatctcagcc accgcgaaaa
     3481 tgacatcaaa aacgccatta acctgatgtt ctggggaata taattaagcc agccccgaca
     3541 cccgccaaca cccgctgacg cgccctgacg ggcttgtctg ctcccggcat ccgcttacag
     3601 acaagctgtg acccactcaa gtg
//
