# Supplementary material for: In- & Out-Cloning: Plasmid toolboxes for scarless transcription unit and modular Golden Gate acceptor plasmid assembly
Source: bioRxiv preprint, doi:10.1101/2024.06.22.600171, version 1 (2024-06-22)
Supplement: Supporting Data S2 [file 600171_file04.zip › pSL_L1_acceptor_plasmids/pSL120.gbk]

LOCUS       pSL120        3624 bp DNA     circular SYN 05-MAR-2024
DEFINITION  .
ACCESSION   urn.local...gv-hfphlic
VERSION     .
KEYWORDS    .
SOURCE      synthetic DNA construct
  ORGANISM  synthetic DNA construct
REFERENCE   1  (bases 1 to 3624)
  AUTHORS   .
  TITLE     Direct Submission
  JOURNAL   Exported Mar 6, 2024 from SnapGene 6.2.0
            https://www.snapgene.com
FEATURES             Location/Qualifiers
     source          1..3624
                     /mol_type="other DNA"
                     /organism="synthetic DNA construct"
     promoter        36..140
                     /gene="bla"
                     /label=AmpR promoter
                     /note="color: #ffffff; direction: RIGHT"
     CDS             141..1001
                     /codon_start=1
                     /gene="bla"
                     /product="beta-lactamase"
                     /label=AmpR
                     /note="confers resistance to ampicillin, carbenicillin,
                     and related antibiotics"
                     /note="color: #ccffcc"
                     /translation="MSIQHFRVALIPFFAAFCLPVFAHPETLVKVKDAEDQLGARVGYI
                     ELDLNSGKILESFRPEERFPMMSTFKVLLCGAVLSRIDAGQEQLGRRIHYSQNDLVEYS
                     PVTEKHLTDGMTVRELCSAAITMSDNTAANLLLTTIGGPKELTAFLHNMGDHVTRLDRW
                     EPELNEAIPNDERDTTMPVAMATTLRKLLTGELLTLASRQQLIDWMEADKVAGPLLRSA
                     LPAGWFIADKSGAGERGSRGIIAALGPDGKPSRIVVIYTTGSQATMDERNRQIAEIGAS
                     LIKHW"
     rep_origin      1006..1795
                     /label=pUC ori
                     /note="color: #ffff00"
     promoter        1850..1970
                     /label=Plac
                     /note="color: #ffffff"
     promoter        1979..1990
                     /label=RBS
                     /note="color: #ffffff"
     CDS             1997..2707
                     /codon_start=1
                     /product="monomeric derivative of DsRed fluorescent
                     protein"
                     /label=mCherry
                     /note="mammalian codon-optimized"
                     /note="color: #993366"
                     /translation="MVSKGEEDNMAIIKEFMRFKVHMEGSVNGHEFEIEGEGEGRPYEG
                     TQTAKLKVTKGGPLPFAWDILSPQFMYGSKAYVKHPADIPDYLKLSFPEGFKWERVMNF
                     EDGGVVTVTQDSSLQDGEFIYKVKLRGTNFPSDGPVMQKKTMGWEASSERMYPEDGALK
                     GEIKQRLKLKDGGHYDAEVKTTYKAKKPVQLPGAYNVNIKLDITSHNEDYTIVEQYERA
                     EGRHSTGGMDELYK"
     terminator      2724..2769
                     /label=rrnB T1 terminator
                     /note="transcription terminator T1 from the <i>E. coli
                     rrnB</i> gene"
                     /note="color: #ffffff"
     terminator      2811..2838
                     /label=T7Te terminator
                     /note="phage T7 early transcription terminator"
                     /note="color: #ffffff"
     CDS             3219..3524
                     /codon_start=1
                     /label=ccdB
                     /note="color: #993366"
                     /translation="MQFKVYTYKRESRYRLFVDVQSDIIDTPGRRMVIPLASARLLSDK
                     VSRELYPVVHIGDESWRMMTTDMASVPVSVIGEEVADLSHRENDIKNAINLMFWGI"
ORIGIN
        1 gctcttctga atgagctgag accacagagt ggggccgcgg aacccctatt tgtttatttt
       61 tctaaataca ttcaaatatg tatccgctca tgagacaata accctgataa atgcttcaat
      121 aatattgaaa aaggaagagt atgagtattc aacatttccg tgtcgccctt attccctttt
      181 ttgcggcatt ttgccttcct gtttttgctc acccagaaac gctggtgaaa gtaaaagatg
      241 ctgaagatca gttgggtgca cgagtgggtt acatcgaact ggatctcaac agcggtaaga
      301 tccttgagag ttttcgcccc gaagaacgtt ttccaatgat gagcactttt aaagttctgc
      361 tatgtggcgc ggtattatcc cgtattgacg ccgggcaaga gcaactcggt cgccgcatac
      421 actattctca gaatgacttg gttgagtact caccagtcac agaaaagcat cttacggatg
      481 gcatgacagt aagagaatta tgcagtgctg ccataaccat gagtgataac actgcggcca
      541 acttacttct gacaacgatc ggaggaccga aggagctaac cgcttttttg cacaacatgg
      601 gggatcatgt aactcgcctt gatcgttggg aaccggagct gaatgaagcc ataccaaacg
      661 acgagcgtga caccacgatg cctgtagcaa tggcaacaac gttgcgcaaa ctattaactg
      721 gcgaactact tactctagct tcccggcaac aattaataga ctggatggag gcggataaag
      781 ttgcaggacc acttctgcgc tcggcccttc cggctggctg gtttattgct gataaatctg
      841 gagccggtga gcgtggttct cgcggtatca ttgcagcact ggggccagat ggtaagccct
      901 cccgtatcgt agttatctac acgacgggga gtcaggcaac tatggatgaa cgaaatagac
      961 agatcgctga gataggtgcc tcactgatta agcattggta actgtcagac caagtttact
     1021 catatatact ttagattgat ttaaaacttc atttttaatt taaaaggatc taggtgaaga
     1081 tcctttttga taatctcatg accaaaatcc cttaacgtga gttttcgttc cactgagcgt
     1141 cagaccccgt agaaaagatc aaaggatctt cttgagatcc tttttttctg cgcgtaatct
     1201 gctgcttgca aacaaaaaaa ccaccgctac cagcggtggt ttgtttgccg gatcaagagc
     1261 taccaactct ttttccgaag gtaactggct tcagcagagc gcagatacca aatactgtcc
     1321 ttctagtgta gccgtagtta ggccaccact tcaagaactc tgtagcaccg cctacatacc
     1381 tcgctctgct aatcctgtta ccagtggctg ctgccagtgg cgataagtcg tgtcttaccg
     1441 ggttggactc aagacgatag ttaccggata aggcgcagcg gtcgggctga acggggggtt
     1501 cgtgcacaca gcccagcttg gagcgaacga cctacaccga actgagatac ctacagcgtg
     1561 agctatgaga aagcgccacg cttcccgaag ggagaaaggc ggacaggtat ccggtaagcg
     1621 gcagggtcgg aacaggagag cgcacgaggg agcttccagg gggaaacgcc tggtatcttt
     1681 atagtcctgt cgggtttcgc cacctctgac ttgagcgtcg atttttgtga tgctcgtcag
     1741 gggggcggag cctatggaaa aacgccagca acgcggcctt tttacggttc ctggcccact
     1801 tcgtgcaggt ctcatgtgcc gtgaagagca ggtttcccga ctggaaagcg ggcagtgagc
     1861 gcaacgcaat taatgtgagt tagctcactc attaggcacc ccaggcttta cactttatgc
     1921 ttccggctcg tatgttgtgt ggaattgtga gcggataaca atttcacaca tactagagaa
     1981 agaggagaaa tactagatgg tgagcaaggg cgaggaggat aacatggcca tcatcaagga
     2041 gttcatgcgc ttcaaggtgc acatggaggg ctccgtgaac ggccacgagt tcgagatcga
     2101 gggcgagggc gagggccgcc cctacgaggg cacccagacc gccaagctga aggtgaccaa
     2161 gggtggcccc ctgcccttcg cctgggacat cctgtcccct cagttcatgt acggctccaa
     2221 ggcctacgtg aagcaccccg ccgacatccc cgactacttg aagctgtcct tccccgaggg
     2281 cttcaagtgg gagcgcgtga tgaacttcga ggacggcggc gtggtgaccg tgacccagga
     2341 ctcctccttg caggacggcg agttcatcta caaggtgaag ctgcgcggca ccaacttccc
     2401 ctccgacggc cccgtaatgc agaagaaaac catgggctgg gaggcctcct ccgagcggat
     2461 gtaccccgag gacggcgccc tgaagggcga gatcaagcag aggctgaagc tgaaggacgg
     2521 cggccactac gacgctgagg tcaagaccac ctacaaggcc aagaagcccg tgcagctgcc
     2581 cggcgcctac aacgtcaaca tcaagttgga catcacctcc cacaacgagg actacaccat
     2641 cgtggaacag tacgaacgcg ccgagggccg ccactccacc ggcggcatgg acgagctgta
     2701 caagtaatac tagagccagg catcaaataa aacgaaaggc tcagtcgaaa gactgggcct
     2761 ttcgttttat ctgttgtttg tcggtgaacg ctctctacta gagtcacact ggctcacctt
     2821 cgggtgggcc tttctgcgtt tatagggctt agccttattg gtttcttagg cgctgcctcg
     2881 cgtggatccg gcttactaaa agccagataa cagtatgcgt atttgcgcgc tgatttttgc
     2941 ggtataagaa tatatactga tatgtatacc cgaagtatgt caaaaagagg tgtgctatga
     3001 agcagcgtat tacagtgaca gttgacagcg acagctatca gttgctcaag gcatatatga
     3061 tgtcaatatc tccggtctgg taagcacaac catgcagaat gaagcccgtc gtctgcgtgc
     3121 cgaacgctgg aaagcggaaa atcaggaagg gatggctgag gtcgcccggt ttattgaaat
     3181 gaacggctct tttgctgacg agaacaggga ctggtgaaat gcagtttaag gtttacacct
     3241 ataaaagaga gagccgttat cgtctgtttg tggatgtaca gagtgatatt attgacacgc
     3301 ccgggcgacg gatggtgatc cccctggcca gtgcacgtct gctgtcagat aaagtctccc
     3361 gtgaacttta cccggtggtg catatcgggg atgaaagctg gcgcatgatg accaccgata
     3421 tggccagtgt gcctgtctcc gttatcgggg aagaagtggc tgatctcagc caccgcgaaa
     3481 atgacatcaa aaacgccatt aacctgatgt tctggggaat ataattaagc cagccccgac
     3541 acccgccaac acccgctgac gcgccctgac gggcttgtct gctcccggca tccgcttaca
     3601 gacaagctgt gacccactca agtg
//
