# Supplementary material for: In- & Out-Cloning: Plasmid toolboxes for scarless transcription unit and modular Golden Gate acceptor plasmid assembly
Source: bioRxiv preprint, doi:10.1101/2024.06.22.600171, version 1 (2024-06-22)
Supplement: Supporting Data S2 [file 600171_file04.zip › pSL_L1_acceptor_plasmids/pSL121.gbk]

LOCUS       pSL121        3623 bp DNA     circular SYN 11-MAR-2024
DEFINITION  .
ACCESSION   .
VERSION     .
KEYWORDS    .
SOURCE      synthetic DNA construct
  ORGANISM  synthetic DNA construct
REFERENCE   1  (bases 1 to 3623)
  AUTHORS   biochemistry-MPI-Marburg
  TITLE     Direct Submission
  JOURNAL   Exported Mar 11, 2024 from SnapGene 6.2.0
            https://www.snapgene.com
FEATURES             Location/Qualifiers
     source          1..3623
                     /mol_type="other DNA"
                     /note="color: #ffffff"
                     /organism="synthetic DNA construct"
     promoter        35..139
                     /gene="bla"
                     /label=AmpR promoter
                     /note="color: #ffffff; direction: RIGHT"
     CDS             140..1000
                     /codon_start=1
                     /gene="bla"
                     /product="beta-lactamase"
                     /label=AmpR
                     /note="confers resistance to ampicillin, carbenicillin, and
                     related antibiotics"
                     /note="color: #ccffcc"
                     /translation="MSIQHFRVALIPFFAAFCLPVFAHPETLVKVKDAEDQLGARVGYI
                     ELDLNSGKILESFRPEERFPMMSTFKVLLCGAVLSRIDAGQEQLGRRIHYSQNDLVEYS
                     PVTEKHLTDGMTVRELCSAAITMSDNTAANLLLTTIGGPKELTAFLHNMGDHVTRLDRW
                     EPELNEAIPNDERDTTMPVAMATTLRKLLTGELLTLASRQQLIDWMEADKVAGPLLRSA
                     LPAGWFIADKSGAGERGSRGIIAALGPDGKPSRIVVIYTTGSQATMDERNRQIAEIGAS
                     LIKHW"
     rep_origin      1171..1759
                     /label=ori
                     /note="high-copy-number ColE1/pMB1/pBR322/pUC origin of 
                     replication"
                     /note="color: #ffff00"
     misc_feature    1849..1969
                     /label=Plac
                     /note="color: #ffffff"
     misc_feature    1978..1989
                     /label=RBS
                     /note="color: #ffffff"
     CDS             1996..2706
                     /codon_start=1
                     /product="monomeric derivative of DsRed fluorescent
                     protein"
                     /label=mCherry
                     /note="mammalian codon-optimized"
                     /note="color: #993366"
                     /translation="MVSKGEEDNMAIIKEFMRFKVHMEGSVNGHEFEIEGEGEGRPYEG
                     TQTAKLKVTKGGPLPFAWDILSPQFMYGSKAYVKHPADIPDYLKLSFPEGFKWERVMNF
                     EDGGVVTVTQDSSLQDGEFIYKVKLRGTNFPSDGPVMQKKTMGWEASSERMYPEDGALK
                     GEIKQRLKLKDGGHYDAEVKTTYKAKKPVQLPGAYNVNIKLDITSHNEDYTIVEQYERA
                     EGRHSTGGMDELYK"
     terminator      2723..2768
                     /label=rrnB T1 terminator
                     /note="transcription terminator T1 from the E. coli rrnB
                     gene"
                     /note="color: #ffffff"
     terminator      2810..2837
                     /label=T7Te terminator
                     /note="phage T7 early transcription terminator"
                     /note="color: #ffffff"
     misc_feature    3218..3523
                     /label=ccdB
                     /note="color: #993366; direction: RIGHT"
ORIGIN
        1 gctcttctga atgcctgaga ccacagagtg gggccgcgga acccctattt gtttattttt
       61 ctaaatacat tcaaatatgt atccgctcat gagacaataa ccctgataaa tgcttcaata
      121 atattgaaaa aggaagagta tgagtattca acatttccgt gtcgccctta ttcccttttt
      181 tgcggcattt tgccttcctg tttttgctca cccagaaacg ctggtgaaag taaaagatgc
      241 tgaagatcag ttgggtgcac gagtgggtta catcgaactg gatctcaaca gcggtaagat
      301 ccttgagagt tttcgccccg aagaacgttt tccaatgatg agcactttta aagttctgct
      361 atgtggcgcg gtattatccc gtattgacgc cgggcaagag caactcggtc gccgcataca
      421 ctattctcag aatgacttgg ttgagtactc accagtcaca gaaaagcatc ttacggatgg
      481 catgacagta agagaattat gcagtgctgc cataaccatg agtgataaca ctgcggccaa
      541 cttacttctg acaacgatcg gaggaccgaa ggagctaacc gcttttttgc acaacatggg
      601 ggatcatgta actcgccttg atcgttggga accggagctg aatgaagcca taccaaacga
      661 cgagcgtgac accacgatgc ctgtagcaat ggcaacaacg ttgcgcaaac tattaactgg
      721 cgaactactt actctagctt cccggcaaca attaatagac tggatggagg cggataaagt
      781 tgcaggacca cttctgcgct cggcccttcc ggctggctgg tttattgctg ataaatctgg
      841 agccggtgag cgtggttctc gcggtatcat tgcagcactg gggccagatg gtaagccctc
      901 ccgtatcgta gttatctaca cgacggggag tcaggcaact atggatgaac gaaatagaca
      961 gatcgctgag ataggtgcct cactgattaa gcattggtaa ctgtcagacc aagtttactc
     1021 atatatactt tagattgatt taaaacttca tttttaattt aaaaggatct aggtgaagat
     1081 cctttttgat aatctcatga ccaaaatccc ttaacgtgag ttttcgttcc actgagcgtc
     1141 agaccccgta gaaaagatca aaggatcttc ttgagatcct ttttttctgc gcgtaatctg
     1201 ctgcttgcaa acaaaaaaac caccgctacc agcggtggtt tgtttgccgg atcaagagct
     1261 accaactctt tttccgaagg taactggctt cagcagagcg cagataccaa atactgtcct
     1321 tctagtgtag ccgtagttag gccaccactt caagaactct gtagcaccgc ctacatacct
     1381 cgctctgcta atcctgttac cagtggctgc tgccagtggc gataagtcgt gtcttaccgg
     1441 gttggactca agacgatagt taccggataa ggcgcagcgg tcgggctgaa cggggggttc
     1501 gtgcacacag cccagcttgg agcgaacgac ctacaccgaa ctgagatacc tacagcgtga
     1561 gctatgagaa agcgccacgc ttcccgaagg gagaaaggcg gacaggtatc cggtaagcgg
     1621 cagggtcgga acaggagagc gcacgaggga gcttccaggg ggaaacgcct ggtatcttta
     1681 tagtcctgtc gggtttcgcc acctctgact tgagcgtcga tttttgtgat gctcgtcagg
     1741 ggggcggagc ctatggaaaa acgccagcaa cgcggccttt ttacggttcc tggcccactt
     1801 cgtgcaggtc tcagagcccg tgaagagcag gtttcccgac tggaaagcgg gcagtgagcg
     1861 caacgcaatt aatgtgagtt agctcactca ttaggcaccc caggctttac actttatgct
     1921 tccggctcgt atgttgtgtg gaattgtgag cggataacaa tttcacacat actagagaaa
     1981 gaggagaaat actagatggt gagcaagggc gaggaggata acatggccat catcaaggag
     2041 ttcatgcgct tcaaggtgca catggagggc tccgtgaacg gccacgagtt cgagatcgag
     2101 ggcgagggcg agggccgccc ctacgagggc acccagaccg ccaagctgaa ggtgaccaag
     2161 ggtggccccc tgcccttcgc ctgggacatc ctgtcccctc agttcatgta cggctccaag
     2221 gcctacgtga agcaccccgc cgacatcccc gactacttga agctgtcctt ccccgagggc
     2281 ttcaagtggg agcgcgtgat gaacttcgag gacggcggcg tggtgaccgt gacccaggac
     2341 tcctccttgc aggacggcga gttcatctac aaggtgaagc tgcgcggcac caacttcccc
     2401 tccgacggcc ccgtaatgca gaagaaaacc atgggctggg aggcctcctc cgagcggatg
     2461 taccccgagg acggcgccct gaagggcgag atcaagcaga ggctgaagct gaaggacggc
     2521 ggccactacg acgctgaggt caagaccacc tacaaggcca agaagcccgt gcagctgccc
     2581 ggcgcctaca acgtcaacat caagttggac atcacctccc acaacgagga ctacaccatc
     2641 gtggaacagt acgaacgcgc cgagggccgc cactccaccg gcggcatgga cgagctgtac
     2701 aagtaatact agagccaggc atcaaataaa acgaaaggct cagtcgaaag actgggcctt
     2761 tcgttttatc tgttgtttgt cggtgaacgc tctctactag agtcacactg gctcaccttc
     2821 gggtgggcct ttctgcgttt atagggctta gccttattgg tttcttaggc gctgcctcgc
     2881 gtggatccgg cttactaaaa gccagataac agtatgcgta tttgcgcgct gatttttgcg
     2941 gtataagaat atatactgat atgtataccc gaagtatgtc aaaaagaggt gtgctatgaa
     3001 gcagcgtatt acagtgacag ttgacagcga cagctatcag ttgctcaagg catatatgat
     3061 gtcaatatct ccggtctggt aagcacaacc atgcagaatg aagcccgtcg tctgcgtgcc
     3121 gaacgctgga aagcggaaaa tcaggaaggg atggctgagg tcgcccggtt tattgaaatg
     3181 aacggctctt ttgctgacga gaacagggac tggtgaaatg cagtttaagg tttacaccta
     3241 taaaagagag agccgttatc gtctgtttgt ggatgtacag agtgatatta ttgacacgcc
     3301 cgggcgacgg atggtgatcc ccctggccag tgcacgtctg ctgtcagata aagtctcccg
     3361 tgaactttac ccggtggtgc atatcgggga tgaaagctgg cgcatgatga ccaccgatat
     3421 ggccagtgtg cctgtctccg ttatcgggga agaagtggct gatctcagcc accgcgaaaa
     3481 tgacatcaaa aacgccatta acctgatgtt ctggggaata taattaagcc agccccgaca
     3541 cccgccaaca cccgctgacg cgccctgacg ggcttgtctg ctcccggcat ccgcttacag
     3601 acaagctgtg acccactcaa gtg
//
