# Supplementary material for: In- & Out-Cloning: Plasmid toolboxes for scarless transcription unit and modular Golden Gate acceptor plasmid assembly
Source: bioRxiv preprint, doi:10.1101/2024.06.22.600171, version 1 (2024-06-22)
Supplement: Supporting Data S2 [file 600171_file04.zip › pSL_mCherry_assembly_tests/pSL200.gbk]

LOCUS       pSL200        4483 bp DNA     circular SYN 12-MAR-2024
DEFINITION  .
ACCESSION   .
VERSION     .
KEYWORDS    .
SOURCE      synthetic DNA construct
  ORGANISM  synthetic DNA construct
REFERENCE   1  (bases 1 to 4483)
  AUTHORS   .
  TITLE     Direct Submission
  JOURNAL   Exported Mar 12, 2024 from SnapGene 6.2.0
            https://www.snapgene.com
FEATURES             Location/Qualifiers
     source          1..4483
                     /mol_type="other DNA"
                     /note="color: #ffffff"
                     /organism="synthetic DNA construct"
     CDS             complement(61..1209)
                     /codon_start=1
                     /product="trans-acting replication protein that binds to
                     and activates oriV"
                     /label=trfA
                     /note="color: #993366"
                     /translation="MNRTFDRKAYRQELIDAGFSAEDAETIASRTVMRAPRETFQSVGS
                     MVQQATAKIERDSVQLAPPALPAPSAAVERSRRLEQEAAGLAKSMTIDTRGTMTTKKRK
                     TAGEDLAKQVSEAKQAALLKHTKQQIKEMQLSLFDIAPWPDTMRAMPNDTARSALFTTR
                     NKKIPREALQNKVIFHVNKDVKITYTGVELRADDDELVWQQVLEYAKRTPIGEPITFTF
                     YELCQDLGWSINGRYYTKAEECLSRLQATAMGFTSDRVGHLESVSLLHRFRVLDRGKKT
                     SRCQVLIDEEIVVLFAGDHYTKFIWEKYRKLSPTARRMFDYFSSHREPYPLKLETFRLM
                     CGSDSTRVKKWREQVGEACEELRGSGLVEHAWVNDDLVHCKR"
     rep_origin      1593..2210
                     /standard_name="oriV"
                     /label=ori
                     /label=oriV
                     /note="shows similarity to GenBank Accession Number M20134"
                     /note="color: #ffff00"
     CDS             2507..3298
                     /codon_start=1
                     /gene="aadA"
                     /product="aminoglycoside adenylyltransferase (Murphy,
                     1985)"
                     /label=SmR (SpecR/StrepR)
                     /note="confers resistance to spectinomycin and
                     streptomycin"
                     /note="color: #ccffcc"
                     /translation="MGEAVIAEVSTQLSEVVGVIERHLEPTLLAVHLYGSAVDGGLKPH
                     SDIDLLVTVTVRLDETTRRALINDLLETSASPGESEILRAVEVTIVVHDDIIPWRYPAK
                     RELQFGEWQRNDILAGIFEPATIDIDLAILLTKAREHSVALVGPAAEELFDPVPEQDLF
                     EALNETLTLWNSPPDWAGDERNVVLTLSRIWYSAVTGKIAPKDVAADWAMERLPAQYQP
                     VILEARQAYLGQEEDRLASRADQLEEFVHYVKGEITKVVGK"
     rep_origin      3639..4227
                     /label=ori
                     /label=ori - pMB1
                     /note="high-copy-number ColE1/pMB1/pBR322/pUC origin of 
                     replication"
                     /note="color: #ffff00"
     protein_bind    4380..4401
                     /label=CAP binding site
                     /bound_moiety="E. coli catabolite activator protein"
                     /note="CAP binding activates transcription in the presence
                     of cAMP."
                     /note="color: #31849b"
     promoter        4416..4446
                     /label=lac promoter
                     /note="promoter for the E. coli lac operon"
                     /note="This forward directional feature has 3 segments:
                        1: 4416 .. 4421 / #ffffff / -35
                        2: 4422 .. 4439 / #ffffff
                        3: 4440 .. 4446 / #ffffff / -10"
     protein_bind    4454..4470
                     /label=lac operator
                     /bound_moiety="lac repressor encoded by lacI"
                     /note="The lac repressor binds to the lac operator to
                     inhibit transcription in E. coli. This inhibition can be 
                     relieved by adding lactose or 
                     isopropyl-beta-D-thiogalactopyranoside (IPTG)."
                     /note="color: #31849b"
ORIGIN
        1 tgaagagcca cgaagtggcc gggctgctga acccccagcc ggaactgacc ccacaaggcc
       61 ctagcgtttg caatgcacca ggtcatcatt gacccaggcg tgttccacca ggccgctgcc
      121 tcgcaactct tcgcaggctt cgccgacctg ctcgcgccac ttcttcacgc gggtggaatc
      181 cgatccgcac atgaggcgga aggtttccag cttgagcggg tacggctccc ggtgcgagct
      241 gaaatagtcg aacatccgtc gggccgtcgg cgacagcttg cggtacttct cccatatgaa
      301 tttcgtgtag tggtcgccag caaacagcac gacgatttcc tcgtcgatca ggacctggca
      361 acgggacgtt ttcttgccac ggtccaggac gcggaagcgg tgcagcagcg acaccgattc
      421 caggtgccca acgcggtcgg acgtgaagcc catcgccgtc gcctgtaggc gcgacaggca
      481 ttcctcggcc ttcgtgtaat accggccatt gatcgaccag cccaggtcct ggcaaagctc
      541 gtagaacgtg aaggtgatcg gctcgccgat aggggtgcgc ttcgcgtact ccaacacctg
      601 ctgccacacc agttcgtcat cgtcggcccg cagctcgacg ccggtgtagg tgatcttcac
      661 gtccttgttg acgtggaaaa tgaccttgtt ttgcagcgcc tcgcgcggga ttttcttgtt
      721 gcgcgtggtg aacagggcag agcgggccgt gtcgtttggc atcgctcgca tcgtgtccgg
      781 ccacggcgca atatcgaaca aggaaagctg catttccttg atctgctgct tcgtgtgttt
      841 cagcaacgcg gcctgcttgg cctcgctgac ctgttttgcc aggtcctcgc cggcggtttt
      901 tcgcttcttg gtcgtcatag ttcctcgcgt gtcgatggtc atcgacttcg ccaaacctgc
      961 cgcctcctgt tcaagacgac gcgaacgctc cacggcggcc gatggcgcgg gcagggcagg
     1021 gggagccagt tgcacgctgt cgcgctcgat cttggccgta gcttgctgga ccatcgagcc
     1081 gacggactgg aaggtttcgc ggggcgcacg catgacggtg cggcttgcga tggtttcggc
     1141 atcctcggcg gaaaaccccg cgtcgatcag ttcttgcctg tatgccttcc ggtcaaacgt
     1201 ccgattcatt caccctcctt gcgggattgc cccgactcac gccggggcaa tgtgccctta
     1261 ttcctgattt gacccgcctg gtgccttggt gtccagataa tccaccttat cggcaatgaa
     1321 gtcggtcccg tagaccgtct ggccgtcctt ctcgtacttg gtattccgaa tcttgccctg
     1381 cacgaatacc agcgacccct tgcccaaata cttgccgtgg gcctcggcct gagagccaaa
     1441 acacttgatg cggaagaagt cggtgcgctc ctgcttgtcg ccggcatcgt tgcgccacat
     1501 ctaggcaacg ccagcgctgc catttttggg gtgaggccgt tcgcggccga ggggcgcagc
     1561 ccctgggggg atgggaggcc cgcgttagcg ggccgggagg gttcgagaag ggggggcacc
     1621 ccccttcggc gtgcgcggtc acgcgcacag ggcgcagccc tggttaaaaa caaggtttat
     1681 aaatattggt ttaaaagcag gttaaaagac aggttagcgg tggccgaaaa acgggcggaa
     1741 acccttgcaa atgctggatt ttctgcctgt ggacagcccc tcaaatgtca ataggtgcgc
     1801 ccctcatctg tcagcactct gcccctcaag tgtcaaggat cgcgcccctc atctgtcagt
     1861 agtcgcgccc ctcaagtgtc aataccgcag ggcacttatc cccaggcttg tccacatcat
     1921 ctgtgggaaa ctcgcgtaaa atcaggcgtt ttcgccgatt tgcgaggctg gccagctcca
     1981 cgtcgccggc cgaaatcgag cctgcccctc atctgtcaac gccgcgccgg gtgagtcggc
     2041 ccctcaagtg tcaacgtccg cccctcatct gtcagtgagg gccaagtttt ccgcgaggta
     2101 tccacaacgc cggcggccgc ggtgtctcgc acacggcttc gacggcgttt ctggcgcgtt
     2161 tgcagggcca tagacggccg ccagcccagc ggcgagggca accagcccgg tgagcgtcgc
     2221 aaaggccgag gcacgaaccc agtggacata agcctgttcg gttcgtaagc tgtaatgcaa
     2281 gtagcgtatg cgctcacgca actggtccag aaccttgacc gaacgcagcg gtggtaacgg
     2341 cgcagtggcg gttttcatgg cttgttatga ctgttttttt ggggtacagt ctatgcctcg
     2401 ggcatccaag cagcaagcgc gttacgccgt gggtcgatgt ttgatgttat ggagcagcaa
     2461 cgatgttacg cagcagggca gtcgccctaa aacaaagtta aacatcatgg gggaagcggt
     2521 gatcgccgaa gtatcgactc aactatcaga ggtagttggc gtcatcgagc gccatctcga
     2581 accgacgttg ctggccgtac atttgtacgg ctccgcagtg gatggcggcc tgaagccaca
     2641 cagcgatatt gatttgctgg ttacggtgac cgtaaggctt gatgaaacaa cgcggcgagc
     2701 tttgatcaac gaccttttgg aaacttcggc ttcccctgga gagagcgaga ttctccgcgc
     2761 tgtagaagtc accattgttg tgcacgacga catcattccg tggcgttatc cagctaagcg
     2821 cgaactgcaa tttggagaat ggcagcgcaa tgacattctt gcaggtatct tcgagccagc
     2881 cacgatcgac attgatctgg ctatcttgct gacaaaagca agagaacata gcgttgcctt
     2941 ggtaggtcca gcggcggagg aactctttga tccggttcct gaacaggatc tatttgaggc
     3001 gctaaatgaa accttaacgc tatggaactc gccgcccgac tgggctggcg atgagcgaaa
     3061 tgtagtgctt acgttgtccc gcatttggta cagcgcagta accggcaaaa tcgcgccgaa
     3121 ggatgtcgct gccgactggg caatggagcg cctgccggcc cagtatcagc ccgtcatact
     3181 tgaagctaga caggcttatc ttggacaaga agaagatcgc ttggcctcgc gcgcagatca
     3241 gttggaagaa tttgtccatt acgtgaaagg cgagatcacc aaggtagtcg gcaaataatg
     3301 tctagctaga aattcgttca agccgacgcc gcttcgcggc gcggcttaac tcaagcgtta
     3361 gatgcactaa gcacataatt gctcacagcc aaactatcag gtcaagtctg cttttattat
     3421 ttttaagcgt gcataataag ccctacacaa attgggagat atatcatgct gtcagaccaa
     3481 gtttactcat atatacttta gattgattta aaacttcatt tttaatttaa aaggatctag
     3541 gtgaagatcc tttttgataa tctcatgacc aaaatccctt aacgtgagtt ttcgttccac
     3601 tgagcgtcag accccgtaga aaagatcaaa ggatcttctt gagatccttt ttttctgcgc
     3661 gtaatctgct gcttgcaaac aaaaaaacca ccgctaccag cggtggtttg tttgccggat
     3721 caagagctac caactctttt tccgaaggta actggcttca gcagagcgca gataccaaat
     3781 actgttcttc tagtgtagcc gtagttaggc caccacttca agaactctgt agcaccgcct
     3841 acatacctcg ctctgctaat cctgttacca gtggctgctg ccagtggcga taagtcgtgt
     3901 cttaccgggt tggactcaag acgatagtta ccggataagg cgcagcggtc gggctgaacg
     3961 gggggttcgt gcacacagcc cagcttggag cgaacgacct acaccgaact gagataccta
     4021 cagcgtgagc tatgagaaag cgccacgctt cccgaaggga gaaaggcgga caggtatccg
     4081 gtaagcggca gggtcggaac aggagagcgc acgagggagc ttccaggggg aaacgcctgg
     4141 tatctttata gtcctgtcgg gtttcgccac ctctgacttg agcgtcgatt tttgtgatgc
     4201 tcgtcagggg ggcggagcct atggaaaaac gccagcaacg cggccttttt acggttcctg
     4261 cactctgtgc tcttcattcc aatacgcaaa ccgcctctcc ccgcgcgttg gccgattcat
     4321 taatgcagct ggcacgacag gtttcccgac tggaaagcgg gcagtgagcg caacgcaatt
     4381 aatgtgagtt agctcactca ttaggcaccc caggctttac actttatgct tccggctcgt
     4441 atgttgtgtg gaattgtgag cggataacaa tttcacacat act
//
