# Supplementary material for: In- & Out-Cloning: Plasmid toolboxes for scarless transcription unit and modular Golden Gate acceptor plasmid assembly
Source: bioRxiv preprint, doi:10.1101/2024.06.22.600171, version 1 (2024-06-22)
Supplement: Supporting Data S2 [file 600171_file04.zip › pSL_mCherry_assembly_tests/pSL201.gbk]

LOCUS       pSL201        4304 bp DNA     circular SYN 12-MAR-2024
DEFINITION  .
ACCESSION   .
VERSION     .
KEYWORDS    .
SOURCE      synthetic DNA construct
  ORGANISM  synthetic DNA construct
REFERENCE   1  (bases 1 to 4304)
  AUTHORS   .
  TITLE     Direct Submission
  JOURNAL   Exported Mar 12, 2024 from SnapGene 6.2.0
            https://www.snapgene.com
FEATURES             Location/Qualifiers
     source          1..4304
                     /mol_type="other DNA"
                     /note="color: #ffffff"
                     /organism="synthetic DNA construct"
     misc_feature    8..19
                     /label=RBS
                     /note="color: #ffffff"
     CDS             complement(89..1237)
                     /codon_start=1
                     /product="trans-acting replication protein that binds to
                     and activates oriV"
                     /label=trfA
                     /note="color: #993366"
                     /translation="MNRTFDRKAYRQELIDAGFSAEDAETIASRTVMRAPRETFQSVGS
                     MVQQATAKIERDSVQLAPPALPAPSAAVERSRRLEQEAAGLAKSMTIDTRGTMTTKKRK
                     TAGEDLAKQVSEAKQAALLKHTKQQIKEMQLSLFDIAPWPDTMRAMPNDTARSALFTTR
                     NKKIPREALQNKVIFHVNKDVKITYTGVELRADDDELVWQQVLEYAKRTPIGEPITFTF
                     YELCQDLGWSINGRYYTKAEECLSRLQATAMGFTSDRVGHLESVSLLHRFRVLDRGKKT
                     SRCQVLIDEEIVVLFAGDHYTKFIWEKYRKLSPTARRMFDYFSSHREPYPLKLETFRLM
                     CGSDSTRVKKWREQVGEACEELRGSGLVEHAWVNDDLVHCKR"
     rep_origin      1621..2238
                     /standard_name="oriV"
                     /label=ori
                     /label=oriV
                     /note="shows similarity to GenBank Accession Number M20134"
                     /note="color: #ffff00"
     CDS             2535..3326
                     /codon_start=1
                     /gene="aadA"
                     /product="aminoglycoside adenylyltransferase (Murphy,
                     1985)"
                     /label=SmR (SpecR/StrepR)
                     /note="confers resistance to spectinomycin and
                     streptomycin"
                     /note="color: #ccffcc"
                     /translation="MGEAVIAEVSTQLSEVVGVIERHLEPTLLAVHLYGSAVDGGLKPH
                     SDIDLLVTVTVRLDETTRRALINDLLETSASPGESEILRAVEVTIVVHDDIIPWRYPAK
                     RELQFGEWQRNDILAGIFEPATIDIDLAILLTKAREHSVALVGPAAEELFDPVPEQDLF
                     EALNETLTLWNSPPDWAGDERNVVLTLSRIWYSAVTGKIAPKDVAADWAMERLPAQYQP
                     VILEARQAYLGQEEDRLASRADQLEEFVHYVKGEITKVVGK"
     rep_origin      3667..4255
                     /label=ori
                     /label=ori - pMB1
                     /note="high-copy-number ColE1/pMB1/pBR322/pUC origin of 
                     replication"
                     /note="color: #ffff00"
ORIGIN
        1 actagagaaa gaggagaaat actagatgtg aagagccacg aagtggccgg gctgctgaac
       61 ccccagccgg aactgacccc acaaggccct agcgtttgca atgcaccagg tcatcattga
      121 cccaggcgtg ttccaccagg ccgctgcctc gcaactcttc gcaggcttcg ccgacctgct
      181 cgcgccactt cttcacgcgg gtggaatccg atccgcacat gaggcggaag gtttccagct
      241 tgagcgggta cggctcccgg tgcgagctga aatagtcgaa catccgtcgg gccgtcggcg
      301 acagcttgcg gtacttctcc catatgaatt tcgtgtagtg gtcgccagca aacagcacga
      361 cgatttcctc gtcgatcagg acctggcaac gggacgtttt cttgccacgg tccaggacgc
      421 ggaagcggtg cagcagcgac accgattcca ggtgcccaac gcggtcggac gtgaagccca
      481 tcgccgtcgc ctgtaggcgc gacaggcatt cctcggcctt cgtgtaatac cggccattga
      541 tcgaccagcc caggtcctgg caaagctcgt agaacgtgaa ggtgatcggc tcgccgatag
      601 gggtgcgctt cgcgtactcc aacacctgct gccacaccag ttcgtcatcg tcggcccgca
      661 gctcgacgcc ggtgtaggtg atcttcacgt ccttgttgac gtggaaaatg accttgtttt
      721 gcagcgcctc gcgcgggatt ttcttgttgc gcgtggtgaa cagggcagag cgggccgtgt
      781 cgtttggcat cgctcgcatc gtgtccggcc acggcgcaat atcgaacaag gaaagctgca
      841 tttccttgat ctgctgcttc gtgtgtttca gcaacgcggc ctgcttggcc tcgctgacct
      901 gttttgccag gtcctcgccg gcggtttttc gcttcttggt cgtcatagtt cctcgcgtgt
      961 cgatggtcat cgacttcgcc aaacctgccg cctcctgttc aagacgacgc gaacgctcca
     1021 cggcggccga tggcgcgggc agggcagggg gagccagttg cacgctgtcg cgctcgatct
     1081 tggccgtagc ttgctggacc atcgagccga cggactggaa ggtttcgcgg ggcgcacgca
     1141 tgacggtgcg gcttgcgatg gtttcggcat cctcggcgga aaaccccgcg tcgatcagtt
     1201 cttgcctgta tgccttccgg tcaaacgtcc gattcattca ccctccttgc gggattgccc
     1261 cgactcacgc cggggcaatg tgcccttatt cctgatttga cccgcctggt gccttggtgt
     1321 ccagataatc caccttatcg gcaatgaagt cggtcccgta gaccgtctgg ccgtccttct
     1381 cgtacttggt attccgaatc ttgccctgca cgaataccag cgaccccttg cccaaatact
     1441 tgccgtgggc ctcggcctga gagccaaaac acttgatgcg gaagaagtcg gtgcgctcct
     1501 gcttgtcgcc ggcatcgttg cgccacatct aggcaacgcc agcgctgcca tttttggggt
     1561 gaggccgttc gcggccgagg ggcgcagccc ctggggggat gggaggcccg cgttagcggg
     1621 ccgggagggt tcgagaaggg ggggcacccc ccttcggcgt gcgcggtcac gcgcacaggg
     1681 cgcagccctg gttaaaaaca aggtttataa atattggttt aaaagcaggt taaaagacag
     1741 gttagcggtg gccgaaaaac gggcggaaac ccttgcaaat gctggatttt ctgcctgtgg
     1801 acagcccctc aaatgtcaat aggtgcgccc ctcatctgtc agcactctgc ccctcaagtg
     1861 tcaaggatcg cgcccctcat ctgtcagtag tcgcgcccct caagtgtcaa taccgcaggg
     1921 cacttatccc caggcttgtc cacatcatct gtgggaaact cgcgtaaaat caggcgtttt
     1981 cgccgatttg cgaggctggc cagctccacg tcgccggccg aaatcgagcc tgcccctcat
     2041 ctgtcaacgc cgcgccgggt gagtcggccc ctcaagtgtc aacgtccgcc cctcatctgt
     2101 cagtgagggc caagttttcc gcgaggtatc cacaacgccg gcggccgcgg tgtctcgcac
     2161 acggcttcga cggcgtttct ggcgcgtttg cagggccata gacggccgcc agcccagcgg
     2221 cgagggcaac cagcccggtg agcgtcgcaa aggccgaggc acgaacccag tggacataag
     2281 cctgttcggt tcgtaagctg taatgcaagt agcgtatgcg ctcacgcaac tggtccagaa
     2341 ccttgaccga acgcagcggt ggtaacggcg cagtggcggt tttcatggct tgttatgact
     2401 gtttttttgg ggtacagtct atgcctcggg catccaagca gcaagcgcgt tacgccgtgg
     2461 gtcgatgttt gatgttatgg agcagcaacg atgttacgca gcagggcagt cgccctaaaa
     2521 caaagttaaa catcatgggg gaagcggtga tcgccgaagt atcgactcaa ctatcagagg
     2581 tagttggcgt catcgagcgc catctcgaac cgacgttgct ggccgtacat ttgtacggct
     2641 ccgcagtgga tggcggcctg aagccacaca gcgatattga tttgctggtt acggtgaccg
     2701 taaggcttga tgaaacaacg cggcgagctt tgatcaacga ccttttggaa acttcggctt
     2761 cccctggaga gagcgagatt ctccgcgctg tagaagtcac cattgttgtg cacgacgaca
     2821 tcattccgtg gcgttatcca gctaagcgcg aactgcaatt tggagaatgg cagcgcaatg
     2881 acattcttgc aggtatcttc gagccagcca cgatcgacat tgatctggct atcttgctga
     2941 caaaagcaag agaacatagc gttgccttgg taggtccagc ggcggaggaa ctctttgatc
     3001 cggttcctga acaggatcta tttgaggcgc taaatgaaac cttaacgcta tggaactcgc
     3061 cgcccgactg ggctggcgat gagcgaaatg tagtgcttac gttgtcccgc atttggtaca
     3121 gcgcagtaac cggcaaaatc gcgccgaagg atgtcgctgc cgactgggca atggagcgcc
     3181 tgccggccca gtatcagccc gtcatacttg aagctagaca ggcttatctt ggacaagaag
     3241 aagatcgctt ggcctcgcgc gcagatcagt tggaagaatt tgtccattac gtgaaaggcg
     3301 agatcaccaa ggtagtcggc aaataatgtc tagctagaaa ttcgttcaag ccgacgccgc
     3361 ttcgcggcgc ggcttaactc aagcgttaga tgcactaagc acataattgc tcacagccaa
     3421 actatcaggt caagtctgct tttattattt ttaagcgtgc ataataagcc ctacacaaat
     3481 tgggagatat atcatgctgt cagaccaagt ttactcatat atactttaga ttgatttaaa
     3541 acttcatttt taatttaaaa ggatctaggt gaagatcctt tttgataatc tcatgaccaa
     3601 aatcccttaa cgtgagtttt cgttccactg agcgtcagac cccgtagaaa agatcaaagg
     3661 atcttcttga gatccttttt ttctgcgcgt aatctgctgc ttgcaaacaa aaaaaccacc
     3721 gctaccagcg gtggtttgtt tgccggatca agagctacca actctttttc cgaaggtaac
     3781 tggcttcagc agagcgcaga taccaaatac tgttcttcta gtgtagccgt agttaggcca
     3841 ccacttcaag aactctgtag caccgcctac atacctcgct ctgctaatcc tgttaccagt
     3901 ggctgctgcc agtggcgata agtcgtgtct taccgggttg gactcaagac gatagttacc
     3961 ggataaggcg cagcggtcgg gctgaacggg gggttcgtgc acacagccca gcttggagcg
     4021 aacgacctac accgaactga gatacctaca gcgtgagcta tgagaaagcg ccacgcttcc
     4081 cgaagggaga aaggcggaca ggtatccggt aagcggcagg gtcggaacag gagagcgcac
     4141 gagggagctt ccagggggaa acgcctggta tctttatagt cctgtcgggt ttcgccacct
     4201 ctgacttgag cgtcgatttt tgtgatgctc gtcagggggg cggagcctat ggaaaaacgc
     4261 cagcaacgcg gcctttttac ggttcctgca ctctgtgctc ttca
//
