# Supplementary material for: In- & Out-Cloning: Plasmid toolboxes for scarless transcription unit and modular Golden Gate acceptor plasmid assembly
Source: bioRxiv preprint, doi:10.1101/2024.06.22.600171, version 1 (2024-06-22)
Supplement: Supporting Data S2 [file 600171_file04.zip › pSL_mCherry_assembly_tests/pSL202.gbk]

LOCUS       pSL202        4508 bp DNA     circular SYN 12-MAR-2024
DEFINITION  .
ACCESSION   .
VERSION     .
KEYWORDS    .
SOURCE      synthetic DNA construct
  ORGANISM  synthetic DNA construct
REFERENCE   1  (bases 1 to 4508)
  AUTHORS   .
  TITLE     Direct Submission
  JOURNAL   Exported Mar 12, 2024 from SnapGene 6.2.0
            https://www.snapgene.com
FEATURES             Location/Qualifiers
     source          1..4508
                     /mol_type="other DNA"
                     /note="color: #ffffff"
                     /organism="synthetic DNA construct"
     protein_bind    104..125
                     /label=CAP binding site
                     /bound_moiety="E. coli catabolite activator protein"
                     /note="CAP binding activates transcription in the presence
                     of cAMP."
                     /note="color: #31849b"
     promoter        140..170
                     /label=lac promoter
                     /note="promoter for the E. coli lac operon"
                     /note="This forward directional feature has 3 segments:
                        1: 140 .. 145 / #ffffff / -35
                        2: 146 .. 163 / #ffffff
                        3: 164 .. 170 / #ffffff / -10"
     misc_feature    212..223
                     /label=RBS
                     /note="color: #ffffff"
     CDS             complement(293..1441)
                     /codon_start=1
                     /product="trans-acting replication protein that binds to
                     and activates oriV"
                     /label=trfA
                     /note="color: #993366"
                     /translation="MNRTFDRKAYRQELIDAGFSAEDAETIASRTVMRAPRETFQSVGS
                     MVQQATAKIERDSVQLAPPALPAPSAAVERSRRLEQEAAGLAKSMTIDTRGTMTTKKRK
                     TAGEDLAKQVSEAKQAALLKHTKQQIKEMQLSLFDIAPWPDTMRAMPNDTARSALFTTR
                     NKKIPREALQNKVIFHVNKDVKITYTGVELRADDDELVWQQVLEYAKRTPIGEPITFTF
                     YELCQDLGWSINGRYYTKAEECLSRLQATAMGFTSDRVGHLESVSLLHRFRVLDRGKKT
                     SRCQVLIDEEIVVLFAGDHYTKFIWEKYRKLSPTARRMFDYFSSHREPYPLKLETFRLM
                     CGSDSTRVKKWREQVGEACEELRGSGLVEHAWVNDDLVHCKR"
     rep_origin      1825..2442
                     /standard_name="oriV"
                     /label=ori
                     /label=oriV
                     /note="shows similarity to GenBank Accession Number M20134"
                     /note="color: #ffff00"
     CDS             2739..3530
                     /codon_start=1
                     /gene="aadA"
                     /product="aminoglycoside adenylyltransferase (Murphy,
                     1985)"
                     /label=SmR (SpecR/StrepR)
                     /note="confers resistance to spectinomycin and
                     streptomycin"
                     /note="color: #ccffcc"
                     /translation="MGEAVIAEVSTQLSEVVGVIERHLEPTLLAVHLYGSAVDGGLKPH
                     SDIDLLVTVTVRLDETTRRALINDLLETSASPGESEILRAVEVTIVVHDDIIPWRYPAK
                     RELQFGEWQRNDILAGIFEPATIDIDLAILLTKAREHSVALVGPAAEELFDPVPEQDLF
                     EALNETLTLWNSPPDWAGDERNVVLTLSRIWYSAVTGKIAPKDVAADWAMERLPAQYQP
                     VILEARQAYLGQEEDRLASRADQLEEFVHYVKGEITKVVGK"
     rep_origin      3871..4459
                     /label=ori
                     /label=ori - pMB1
                     /note="high-copy-number ColE1/pMB1/pBR322/pUC origin of 
                     replication"
                     /note="color: #ffff00"
ORIGIN
        1 ttccaatacg caaaccgcct ctccccgcgc gttggccgat tcattaatgc agctggcacg
       61 acaggtttcc cgactggaaa gcgggcagtg agcgcaacgc aattaatgtg agttagctca
      121 ctcattaggc accccaggct ttacacttta tgcttccggc tcgtatgttg tgtggaattg
      181 tgagcggata acaatttcac acatactaga gaaagaggag aaatactaga tgtgaagagc
      241 cacgaagtgg ccgggctgct gaacccccag ccggaactga ccccacaagg ccctagcgtt
      301 tgcaatgcac caggtcatca ttgacccagg cgtgttccac caggccgctg cctcgcaact
      361 cttcgcaggc ttcgccgacc tgctcgcgcc acttcttcac gcgggtggaa tccgatccgc
      421 acatgaggcg gaaggtttcc agcttgagcg ggtacggctc ccggtgcgag ctgaaatagt
      481 cgaacatccg tcgggccgtc ggcgacagct tgcggtactt ctcccatatg aatttcgtgt
      541 agtggtcgcc agcaaacagc acgacgattt cctcgtcgat caggacctgg caacgggacg
      601 ttttcttgcc acggtccagg acgcggaagc ggtgcagcag cgacaccgat tccaggtgcc
      661 caacgcggtc ggacgtgaag cccatcgccg tcgcctgtag gcgcgacagg cattcctcgg
      721 ccttcgtgta ataccggcca ttgatcgacc agcccaggtc ctggcaaagc tcgtagaacg
      781 tgaaggtgat cggctcgccg ataggggtgc gcttcgcgta ctccaacacc tgctgccaca
      841 ccagttcgtc atcgtcggcc cgcagctcga cgccggtgta ggtgatcttc acgtccttgt
      901 tgacgtggaa aatgaccttg ttttgcagcg cctcgcgcgg gattttcttg ttgcgcgtgg
      961 tgaacagggc agagcgggcc gtgtcgtttg gcatcgctcg catcgtgtcc ggccacggcg
     1021 caatatcgaa caaggaaagc tgcatttcct tgatctgctg cttcgtgtgt ttcagcaacg
     1081 cggcctgctt ggcctcgctg acctgttttg ccaggtcctc gccggcggtt tttcgcttct
     1141 tggtcgtcat agttcctcgc gtgtcgatgg tcatcgactt cgccaaacct gccgcctcct
     1201 gttcaagacg acgcgaacgc tccacggcgg ccgatggcgc gggcagggca gggggagcca
     1261 gttgcacgct gtcgcgctcg atcttggccg tagcttgctg gaccatcgag ccgacggact
     1321 ggaaggtttc gcggggcgca cgcatgacgg tgcggcttgc gatggtttcg gcatcctcgg
     1381 cggaaaaccc cgcgtcgatc agttcttgcc tgtatgcctt ccggtcaaac gtccgattca
     1441 ttcaccctcc ttgcgggatt gccccgactc acgccggggc aatgtgccct tattcctgat
     1501 ttgacccgcc tggtgccttg gtgtccagat aatccacctt atcggcaatg aagtcggtcc
     1561 cgtagaccgt ctggccgtcc ttctcgtact tggtattccg aatcttgccc tgcacgaata
     1621 ccagcgaccc cttgcccaaa tacttgccgt gggcctcggc ctgagagcca aaacacttga
     1681 tgcggaagaa gtcggtgcgc tcctgcttgt cgccggcatc gttgcgccac atctaggcaa
     1741 cgccagcgct gccatttttg gggtgaggcc gttcgcggcc gaggggcgca gcccctgggg
     1801 ggatgggagg cccgcgttag cgggccggga gggttcgaga agggggggca ccccccttcg
     1861 gcgtgcgcgg tcacgcgcac agggcgcagc cctggttaaa aacaaggttt ataaatattg
     1921 gtttaaaagc aggttaaaag acaggttagc ggtggccgaa aaacgggcgg aaacccttgc
     1981 aaatgctgga ttttctgcct gtggacagcc cctcaaatgt caataggtgc gcccctcatc
     2041 tgtcagcact ctgcccctca agtgtcaagg atcgcgcccc tcatctgtca gtagtcgcgc
     2101 ccctcaagtg tcaataccgc agggcactta tccccaggct tgtccacatc atctgtggga
     2161 aactcgcgta aaatcaggcg ttttcgccga tttgcgaggc tggccagctc cacgtcgccg
     2221 gccgaaatcg agcctgcccc tcatctgtca acgccgcgcc gggtgagtcg gcccctcaag
     2281 tgtcaacgtc cgcccctcat ctgtcagtga gggccaagtt ttccgcgagg tatccacaac
     2341 gccggcggcc gcggtgtctc gcacacggct tcgacggcgt ttctggcgcg tttgcagggc
     2401 catagacggc cgccagccca gcggcgaggg caaccagccc ggtgagcgtc gcaaaggccg
     2461 aggcacgaac ccagtggaca taagcctgtt cggttcgtaa gctgtaatgc aagtagcgta
     2521 tgcgctcacg caactggtcc agaaccttga ccgaacgcag cggtggtaac ggcgcagtgg
     2581 cggttttcat ggcttgttat gactgttttt ttggggtaca gtctatgcct cgggcatcca
     2641 agcagcaagc gcgttacgcc gtgggtcgat gtttgatgtt atggagcagc aacgatgtta
     2701 cgcagcaggg cagtcgccct aaaacaaagt taaacatcat gggggaagcg gtgatcgccg
     2761 aagtatcgac tcaactatca gaggtagttg gcgtcatcga gcgccatctc gaaccgacgt
     2821 tgctggccgt acatttgtac ggctccgcag tggatggcgg cctgaagcca cacagcgata
     2881 ttgatttgct ggttacggtg accgtaaggc ttgatgaaac aacgcggcga gctttgatca
     2941 acgacctttt ggaaacttcg gcttcccctg gagagagcga gattctccgc gctgtagaag
     3001 tcaccattgt tgtgcacgac gacatcattc cgtggcgtta tccagctaag cgcgaactgc
     3061 aatttggaga atggcagcgc aatgacattc ttgcaggtat cttcgagcca gccacgatcg
     3121 acattgatct ggctatcttg ctgacaaaag caagagaaca tagcgttgcc ttggtaggtc
     3181 cagcggcgga ggaactcttt gatccggttc ctgaacagga tctatttgag gcgctaaatg
     3241 aaaccttaac gctatggaac tcgccgcccg actgggctgg cgatgagcga aatgtagtgc
     3301 ttacgttgtc ccgcatttgg tacagcgcag taaccggcaa aatcgcgccg aaggatgtcg
     3361 ctgccgactg ggcaatggag cgcctgccgg cccagtatca gcccgtcata cttgaagcta
     3421 gacaggctta tcttggacaa gaagaagatc gcttggcctc gcgcgcagat cagttggaag
     3481 aatttgtcca ttacgtgaaa ggcgagatca ccaaggtagt cggcaaataa tgtctagcta
     3541 gaaattcgtt caagccgacg ccgcttcgcg gcgcggctta actcaagcgt tagatgcact
     3601 aagcacataa ttgctcacag ccaaactatc aggtcaagtc tgcttttatt atttttaagc
     3661 gtgcataata agccctacac aaattgggag atatatcatg ctgtcagacc aagtttactc
     3721 atatatactt tagattgatt taaaacttca tttttaattt aaaaggatct aggtgaagat
     3781 cctttttgat aatctcatga ccaaaatccc ttaacgtgag ttttcgttcc actgagcgtc
     3841 agaccccgta gaaaagatca aaggatcttc ttgagatcct ttttttctgc gcgtaatctg
     3901 ctgcttgcaa acaaaaaaac caccgctacc agcggtggtt tgtttgccgg atcaagagct
     3961 accaactctt tttccgaagg taactggctt cagcagagcg cagataccaa atactgttct
     4021 tctagtgtag ccgtagttag gccaccactt caagaactct gtagcaccgc ctacatacct
     4081 cgctctgcta atcctgttac cagtggctgc tgccagtggc gataagtcgt gtcttaccgg
     4141 gttggactca agacgatagt taccggataa ggcgcagcgg tcgggctgaa cggggggttc
     4201 gtgcacacag cccagcttgg agcgaacgac ctacaccgaa ctgagatacc tacagcgtga
     4261 gctatgagaa agcgccacgc ttcccgaagg gagaaaggcg gacaggtatc cggtaagcgg
     4321 cagggtcgga acaggagagc gcacgaggga gcttccaggg ggaaacgcct ggtatcttta
     4381 tagtcctgtc gggtttcgcc acctctgact tgagcgtcga tttttgtgat gctcgtcagg
     4441 ggggcggagc ctatggaaaa acgccagcaa cgcggccttt ttacggttcc tgcactctgt
     4501 gctcttca
//
