# Supplementary material for: In- & Out-Cloning: Plasmid toolboxes for scarless transcription unit and modular Golden Gate acceptor plasmid assembly
Source: bioRxiv preprint, doi:10.1101/2024.06.22.600171, version 1 (2024-06-22)
Supplement: Supporting Data S2 [file 600171_file04.zip › pSL_mCherry_assembly_tests/pSL203.gbk]

LOCUS       pSL203        4443 bp DNA     circular SYN 12-MAR-2024
DEFINITION  .
ACCESSION   .
VERSION     .
KEYWORDS    .
SOURCE      synthetic DNA construct
  ORGANISM  synthetic DNA construct
REFERENCE   1  (bases 1 to 4443)
  AUTHORS   .
  TITLE     Direct Submission
  JOURNAL   Exported Mar 12, 2024 from SnapGene 6.2.0
            https://www.snapgene.com
FEATURES             Location/Qualifiers
     source          1..4443
                     /mol_type="other DNA"
                     /note="color: #ffffff"
                     /organism="synthetic DNA construct"
     CDS             1..167
                     /codon_start=1
                     /product="monomeric derivative of DsRed fluorescent
                     protein"
                     /label=mCherry
                     /note="mammalian codon-optimized"
                     /note="color: #993366"
                     /translation="MVSKGEEDNMAIIKEFMRFKVHMEGSVNGHEFEIEGEGEGRPYEG
                     TQTAKLKVTK"
     CDS             complement(228..1376)
                     /codon_start=1
                     /product="trans-acting replication protein that binds to
                     and activates oriV"
                     /label=trfA
                     /note="color: #993366"
                     /translation="MNRTFDRKAYRQELIDAGFSAEDAETIASRTVMRAPRETFQSVGS
                     MVQQATAKIERDSVQLAPPALPAPSAAVERSRRLEQEAAGLAKSMTIDTRGTMTTKKRK
                     TAGEDLAKQVSEAKQAALLKHTKQQIKEMQLSLFDIAPWPDTMRAMPNDTARSALFTTR
                     NKKIPREALQNKVIFHVNKDVKITYTGVELRADDDELVWQQVLEYAKRTPIGEPITFTF
                     YELCQDLGWSINGRYYTKAEECLSRLQATAMGFTSDRVGHLESVSLLHRFRVLDRGKKT
                     SRCQVLIDEEIVVLFAGDHYTKFIWEKYRKLSPTARRMFDYFSSHREPYPLKLETFRLM
                     CGSDSTRVKKWREQVGEACEELRGSGLVEHAWVNDDLVHCKR"
     rep_origin      1760..2377
                     /standard_name="oriV"
                     /label=ori
                     /label=oriV
                     /note="shows similarity to GenBank Accession Number M20134"
                     /note="color: #ffff00"
     CDS             2674..3465
                     /codon_start=1
                     /gene="aadA"
                     /product="aminoglycoside adenylyltransferase (Murphy,
                     1985)"
                     /label=SmR (SpecR/StrepR)
                     /note="confers resistance to spectinomycin and
                     streptomycin"
                     /note="color: #ccffcc"
                     /translation="MGEAVIAEVSTQLSEVVGVIERHLEPTLLAVHLYGSAVDGGLKPH
                     SDIDLLVTVTVRLDETTRRALINDLLETSASPGESEILRAVEVTIVVHDDIIPWRYPAK
                     RELQFGEWQRNDILAGIFEPATIDIDLAILLTKAREHSVALVGPAAEELFDPVPEQDLF
                     EALNETLTLWNSPPDWAGDERNVVLTLSRIWYSAVTGKIAPKDVAADWAMERLPAQYQP
                     VILEARQAYLGQEEDRLASRADQLEEFVHYVKGEITKVVGK"
     rep_origin      3806..4394
                     /label=ori
                     /label=ori - pMB1
                     /note="high-copy-number ColE1/pMB1/pBR322/pUC origin of 
                     replication"
                     /note="color: #ffff00"
ORIGIN
        1 atggtgagca agggcgagga ggataacatg gccatcatca aggagttcat gcgcttcaag
       61 gtgcacatgg agggctccgt gaacggccac gagttcgaga tcgagggcga gggcgagggc
      121 cgcccctacg agggcaccca gaccgccaag ctgaaggtga ccaagggtga agagccacga
      181 agtggccggg ctgctgaacc cccagccgga actgacccca caaggcccta gcgtttgcaa
      241 tgcaccaggt catcattgac ccaggcgtgt tccaccaggc cgctgcctcg caactcttcg
      301 caggcttcgc cgacctgctc gcgccacttc ttcacgcggg tggaatccga tccgcacatg
      361 aggcggaagg tttccagctt gagcgggtac ggctcccggt gcgagctgaa atagtcgaac
      421 atccgtcggg ccgtcggcga cagcttgcgg tacttctccc atatgaattt cgtgtagtgg
      481 tcgccagcaa acagcacgac gatttcctcg tcgatcagga cctggcaacg ggacgttttc
      541 ttgccacggt ccaggacgcg gaagcggtgc agcagcgaca ccgattccag gtgcccaacg
      601 cggtcggacg tgaagcccat cgccgtcgcc tgtaggcgcg acaggcattc ctcggccttc
      661 gtgtaatacc ggccattgat cgaccagccc aggtcctggc aaagctcgta gaacgtgaag
      721 gtgatcggct cgccgatagg ggtgcgcttc gcgtactcca acacctgctg ccacaccagt
      781 tcgtcatcgt cggcccgcag ctcgacgccg gtgtaggtga tcttcacgtc cttgttgacg
      841 tggaaaatga ccttgttttg cagcgcctcg cgcgggattt tcttgttgcg cgtggtgaac
      901 agggcagagc gggccgtgtc gtttggcatc gctcgcatcg tgtccggcca cggcgcaata
      961 tcgaacaagg aaagctgcat ttccttgatc tgctgcttcg tgtgtttcag caacgcggcc
     1021 tgcttggcct cgctgacctg ttttgccagg tcctcgccgg cggtttttcg cttcttggtc
     1081 gtcatagttc ctcgcgtgtc gatggtcatc gacttcgcca aacctgccgc ctcctgttca
     1141 agacgacgcg aacgctccac ggcggccgat ggcgcgggca gggcaggggg agccagttgc
     1201 acgctgtcgc gctcgatctt ggccgtagct tgctggacca tcgagccgac ggactggaag
     1261 gtttcgcggg gcgcacgcat gacggtgcgg cttgcgatgg tttcggcatc ctcggcggaa
     1321 aaccccgcgt cgatcagttc ttgcctgtat gccttccggt caaacgtccg attcattcac
     1381 cctccttgcg ggattgcccc gactcacgcc ggggcaatgt gcccttattc ctgatttgac
     1441 ccgcctggtg ccttggtgtc cagataatcc accttatcgg caatgaagtc ggtcccgtag
     1501 accgtctggc cgtccttctc gtacttggta ttccgaatct tgccctgcac gaataccagc
     1561 gaccccttgc ccaaatactt gccgtgggcc tcggcctgag agccaaaaca cttgatgcgg
     1621 aagaagtcgg tgcgctcctg cttgtcgccg gcatcgttgc gccacatcta ggcaacgcca
     1681 gcgctgccat ttttggggtg aggccgttcg cggccgaggg gcgcagcccc tggggggatg
     1741 ggaggcccgc gttagcgggc cgggagggtt cgagaagggg gggcaccccc cttcggcgtg
     1801 cgcggtcacg cgcacagggc gcagccctgg ttaaaaacaa ggtttataaa tattggttta
     1861 aaagcaggtt aaaagacagg ttagcggtgg ccgaaaaacg ggcggaaacc cttgcaaatg
     1921 ctggattttc tgcctgtgga cagcccctca aatgtcaata ggtgcgcccc tcatctgtca
     1981 gcactctgcc cctcaagtgt caaggatcgc gcccctcatc tgtcagtagt cgcgcccctc
     2041 aagtgtcaat accgcagggc acttatcccc aggcttgtcc acatcatctg tgggaaactc
     2101 gcgtaaaatc aggcgttttc gccgatttgc gaggctggcc agctccacgt cgccggccga
     2161 aatcgagcct gcccctcatc tgtcaacgcc gcgccgggtg agtcggcccc tcaagtgtca
     2221 acgtccgccc ctcatctgtc agtgagggcc aagttttccg cgaggtatcc acaacgccgg
     2281 cggccgcggt gtctcgcaca cggcttcgac ggcgtttctg gcgcgtttgc agggccatag
     2341 acggccgcca gcccagcggc gagggcaacc agcccggtga gcgtcgcaaa ggccgaggca
     2401 cgaacccagt ggacataagc ctgttcggtt cgtaagctgt aatgcaagta gcgtatgcgc
     2461 tcacgcaact ggtccagaac cttgaccgaa cgcagcggtg gtaacggcgc agtggcggtt
     2521 ttcatggctt gttatgactg tttttttggg gtacagtcta tgcctcgggc atccaagcag
     2581 caagcgcgtt acgccgtggg tcgatgtttg atgttatgga gcagcaacga tgttacgcag
     2641 cagggcagtc gccctaaaac aaagttaaac atcatggggg aagcggtgat cgccgaagta
     2701 tcgactcaac tatcagaggt agttggcgtc atcgagcgcc atctcgaacc gacgttgctg
     2761 gccgtacatt tgtacggctc cgcagtggat ggcggcctga agccacacag cgatattgat
     2821 ttgctggtta cggtgaccgt aaggcttgat gaaacaacgc ggcgagcttt gatcaacgac
     2881 cttttggaaa cttcggcttc ccctggagag agcgagattc tccgcgctgt agaagtcacc
     2941 attgttgtgc acgacgacat cattccgtgg cgttatccag ctaagcgcga actgcaattt
     3001 ggagaatggc agcgcaatga cattcttgca ggtatcttcg agccagccac gatcgacatt
     3061 gatctggcta tcttgctgac aaaagcaaga gaacatagcg ttgccttggt aggtccagcg
     3121 gcggaggaac tctttgatcc ggttcctgaa caggatctat ttgaggcgct aaatgaaacc
     3181 ttaacgctat ggaactcgcc gcccgactgg gctggcgatg agcgaaatgt agtgcttacg
     3241 ttgtcccgca tttggtacag cgcagtaacc ggcaaaatcg cgccgaagga tgtcgctgcc
     3301 gactgggcaa tggagcgcct gccggcccag tatcagcccg tcatacttga agctagacag
     3361 gcttatcttg gacaagaaga agatcgcttg gcctcgcgcg cagatcagtt ggaagaattt
     3421 gtccattacg tgaaaggcga gatcaccaag gtagtcggca aataatgtct agctagaaat
     3481 tcgttcaagc cgacgccgct tcgcggcgcg gcttaactca agcgttagat gcactaagca
     3541 cataattgct cacagccaaa ctatcaggtc aagtctgctt ttattatttt taagcgtgca
     3601 taataagccc tacacaaatt gggagatata tcatgctgtc agaccaagtt tactcatata
     3661 tactttagat tgatttaaaa cttcattttt aatttaaaag gatctaggtg aagatccttt
     3721 ttgataatct catgaccaaa atcccttaac gtgagttttc gttccactga gcgtcagacc
     3781 ccgtagaaaa gatcaaagga tcttcttgag atcctttttt tctgcgcgta atctgctgct
     3841 tgcaaacaaa aaaaccaccg ctaccagcgg tggtttgttt gccggatcaa gagctaccaa
     3901 ctctttttcc gaaggtaact ggcttcagca gagcgcagat accaaatact gttcttctag
     3961 tgtagccgta gttaggccac cacttcaaga actctgtagc accgcctaca tacctcgctc
     4021 tgctaatcct gttaccagtg gctgctgcca gtggcgataa gtcgtgtctt accgggttgg
     4081 actcaagacg atagttaccg gataaggcgc agcggtcggg ctgaacgggg ggttcgtgca
     4141 cacagcccag cttggagcga acgacctaca ccgaactgag atacctacag cgtgagctat
     4201 gagaaagcgc cacgcttccc gaagggagaa aggcggacag gtatccggta agcggcaggg
     4261 tcggaacagg agagcgcacg agggagcttc cagggggaaa cgcctggtat ctttatagtc
     4321 ctgtcgggtt tcgccacctc tgacttgagc gtcgattttt gtgatgctcg tcaggggggc
     4381 ggagcctatg gaaaaacgcc agcaacgcgg cctttttacg gttcctgcac tctgtgctct
     4441 tca
//
