# Supplementary material for: In- & Out-Cloning: Plasmid toolboxes for scarless transcription unit and modular Golden Gate acceptor plasmid assembly
Source: bioRxiv preprint, doi:10.1101/2024.06.22.600171, version 1 (2024-06-22)
Supplement: Supporting Data S2 [file 600171_file04.zip › pSL_mCherry_assembly_tests/pSL204.gbk]

LOCUS       pSL204        4633 bp DNA     circular SYN 12-MAR-2024
DEFINITION  .
ACCESSION   .
VERSION     .
KEYWORDS    .
SOURCE      synthetic DNA construct
  ORGANISM  synthetic DNA construct
REFERENCE   1  (bases 1 to 4633)
  AUTHORS   .
  TITLE     Direct Submission
  JOURNAL   Exported Mar 12, 2024 from SnapGene 6.2.0
            https://www.snapgene.com
FEATURES             Location/Qualifiers
     source          1..4633
                     /mol_type="other DNA"
                     /note="color: #ffffff"
                     /organism="synthetic DNA construct"
     CDS             1..357
                     /codon_start=1
                     /product="monomeric derivative of DsRed fluorescent
                     protein"
                     /label=mCherry
                     /note="mammalian codon-optimized"
                     /note="color: #993366"
                     /translation="GWPPALRLGHPVPSVHVRLQGLREAPRRHPRLLEAVLPRGLQVGA
                     RDELRGRRRGDRDPGLLLAGRRVHLQGEAARHQLPLRRPRNAEENHGLGGLLRADVPRG
                     RRPEGRDQAEAEAEG"
     CDS             complement(418..1566)
                     /codon_start=1
                     /product="trans-acting replication protein that binds to
                     and activates oriV"
                     /label=trfA
                     /note="color: #993366"
                     /translation="MNRTFDRKAYRQELIDAGFSAEDAETIASRTVMRAPRETFQSVGS
                     MVQQATAKIERDSVQLAPPALPAPSAAVERSRRLEQEAAGLAKSMTIDTRGTMTTKKRK
                     TAGEDLAKQVSEAKQAALLKHTKQQIKEMQLSLFDIAPWPDTMRAMPNDTARSALFTTR
                     NKKIPREALQNKVIFHVNKDVKITYTGVELRADDDELVWQQVLEYAKRTPIGEPITFTF
                     YELCQDLGWSINGRYYTKAEECLSRLQATAMGFTSDRVGHLESVSLLHRFRVLDRGKKT
                     SRCQVLIDEEIVVLFAGDHYTKFIWEKYRKLSPTARRMFDYFSSHREPYPLKLETFRLM
                     CGSDSTRVKKWREQVGEACEELRGSGLVEHAWVNDDLVHCKR"
     rep_origin      1950..2567
                     /standard_name="oriV"
                     /label=ori
                     /label=oriV
                     /note="shows similarity to GenBank Accession Number M20134"
                     /note="color: #ffff00"
     CDS             2864..3655
                     /codon_start=1
                     /gene="aadA"
                     /product="aminoglycoside adenylyltransferase (Murphy,
                     1985)"
                     /label=SmR (SpecR/StrepR)
                     /note="confers resistance to spectinomycin and
                     streptomycin"
                     /note="color: #ccffcc"
                     /translation="MGEAVIAEVSTQLSEVVGVIERHLEPTLLAVHLYGSAVDGGLKPH
                     SDIDLLVTVTVRLDETTRRALINDLLETSASPGESEILRAVEVTIVVHDDIIPWRYPAK
                     RELQFGEWQRNDILAGIFEPATIDIDLAILLTKAREHSVALVGPAAEELFDPVPEQDLF
                     EALNETLTLWNSPPDWAGDERNVVLTLSRIWYSAVTGKIAPKDVAADWAMERLPAQYQP
                     VILEARQAYLGQEEDRLASRADQLEEFVHYVKGEITKVVGK"
     rep_origin      3996..4584
                     /label=ori
                     /label=ori - pMB1
                     /note="high-copy-number ColE1/pMB1/pBR322/pUC origin of 
                     replication"
                     /note="color: #ffff00"
ORIGIN
        1 gggtggcccc ctgcccttcg cctgggacat cctgtcccct cagttcatgt acggctccaa
       61 ggcctacgtg aagcaccccg ccgacatccc cgactacttg aagctgtcct tccccgaggg
      121 cttcaagtgg gagcgcgtga tgaacttcga ggacggcggc gtggtgaccg tgacccagga
      181 ctcctccttg caggacggcg agttcatcta caaggtgaag ctgcgcggca ccaacttccc
      241 ctccgacggc cccgtaatgc agaagaaaac catgggctgg gaggcctcct ccgagcggat
      301 gtaccccgag gacggcgccc tgaagggcga gatcaagcag aggctgaagc tgaaggatga
      361 agagccacga agtggccggg ctgctgaacc cccagccgga actgacccca caaggcccta
      421 gcgtttgcaa tgcaccaggt catcattgac ccaggcgtgt tccaccaggc cgctgcctcg
      481 caactcttcg caggcttcgc cgacctgctc gcgccacttc ttcacgcggg tggaatccga
      541 tccgcacatg aggcggaagg tttccagctt gagcgggtac ggctcccggt gcgagctgaa
      601 atagtcgaac atccgtcggg ccgtcggcga cagcttgcgg tacttctccc atatgaattt
      661 cgtgtagtgg tcgccagcaa acagcacgac gatttcctcg tcgatcagga cctggcaacg
      721 ggacgttttc ttgccacggt ccaggacgcg gaagcggtgc agcagcgaca ccgattccag
      781 gtgcccaacg cggtcggacg tgaagcccat cgccgtcgcc tgtaggcgcg acaggcattc
      841 ctcggccttc gtgtaatacc ggccattgat cgaccagccc aggtcctggc aaagctcgta
      901 gaacgtgaag gtgatcggct cgccgatagg ggtgcgcttc gcgtactcca acacctgctg
      961 ccacaccagt tcgtcatcgt cggcccgcag ctcgacgccg gtgtaggtga tcttcacgtc
     1021 cttgttgacg tggaaaatga ccttgttttg cagcgcctcg cgcgggattt tcttgttgcg
     1081 cgtggtgaac agggcagagc gggccgtgtc gtttggcatc gctcgcatcg tgtccggcca
     1141 cggcgcaata tcgaacaagg aaagctgcat ttccttgatc tgctgcttcg tgtgtttcag
     1201 caacgcggcc tgcttggcct cgctgacctg ttttgccagg tcctcgccgg cggtttttcg
     1261 cttcttggtc gtcatagttc ctcgcgtgtc gatggtcatc gacttcgcca aacctgccgc
     1321 ctcctgttca agacgacgcg aacgctccac ggcggccgat ggcgcgggca gggcaggggg
     1381 agccagttgc acgctgtcgc gctcgatctt ggccgtagct tgctggacca tcgagccgac
     1441 ggactggaag gtttcgcggg gcgcacgcat gacggtgcgg cttgcgatgg tttcggcatc
     1501 ctcggcggaa aaccccgcgt cgatcagttc ttgcctgtat gccttccggt caaacgtccg
     1561 attcattcac cctccttgcg ggattgcccc gactcacgcc ggggcaatgt gcccttattc
     1621 ctgatttgac ccgcctggtg ccttggtgtc cagataatcc accttatcgg caatgaagtc
     1681 ggtcccgtag accgtctggc cgtccttctc gtacttggta ttccgaatct tgccctgcac
     1741 gaataccagc gaccccttgc ccaaatactt gccgtgggcc tcggcctgag agccaaaaca
     1801 cttgatgcgg aagaagtcgg tgcgctcctg cttgtcgccg gcatcgttgc gccacatcta
     1861 ggcaacgcca gcgctgccat ttttggggtg aggccgttcg cggccgaggg gcgcagcccc
     1921 tggggggatg ggaggcccgc gttagcgggc cgggagggtt cgagaagggg gggcaccccc
     1981 cttcggcgtg cgcggtcacg cgcacagggc gcagccctgg ttaaaaacaa ggtttataaa
     2041 tattggttta aaagcaggtt aaaagacagg ttagcggtgg ccgaaaaacg ggcggaaacc
     2101 cttgcaaatg ctggattttc tgcctgtgga cagcccctca aatgtcaata ggtgcgcccc
     2161 tcatctgtca gcactctgcc cctcaagtgt caaggatcgc gcccctcatc tgtcagtagt
     2221 cgcgcccctc aagtgtcaat accgcagggc acttatcccc aggcttgtcc acatcatctg
     2281 tgggaaactc gcgtaaaatc aggcgttttc gccgatttgc gaggctggcc agctccacgt
     2341 cgccggccga aatcgagcct gcccctcatc tgtcaacgcc gcgccgggtg agtcggcccc
     2401 tcaagtgtca acgtccgccc ctcatctgtc agtgagggcc aagttttccg cgaggtatcc
     2461 acaacgccgg cggccgcggt gtctcgcaca cggcttcgac ggcgtttctg gcgcgtttgc
     2521 agggccatag acggccgcca gcccagcggc gagggcaacc agcccggtga gcgtcgcaaa
     2581 ggccgaggca cgaacccagt ggacataagc ctgttcggtt cgtaagctgt aatgcaagta
     2641 gcgtatgcgc tcacgcaact ggtccagaac cttgaccgaa cgcagcggtg gtaacggcgc
     2701 agtggcggtt ttcatggctt gttatgactg tttttttggg gtacagtcta tgcctcgggc
     2761 atccaagcag caagcgcgtt acgccgtggg tcgatgtttg atgttatgga gcagcaacga
     2821 tgttacgcag cagggcagtc gccctaaaac aaagttaaac atcatggggg aagcggtgat
     2881 cgccgaagta tcgactcaac tatcagaggt agttggcgtc atcgagcgcc atctcgaacc
     2941 gacgttgctg gccgtacatt tgtacggctc cgcagtggat ggcggcctga agccacacag
     3001 cgatattgat ttgctggtta cggtgaccgt aaggcttgat gaaacaacgc ggcgagcttt
     3061 gatcaacgac cttttggaaa cttcggcttc ccctggagag agcgagattc tccgcgctgt
     3121 agaagtcacc attgttgtgc acgacgacat cattccgtgg cgttatccag ctaagcgcga
     3181 actgcaattt ggagaatggc agcgcaatga cattcttgca ggtatcttcg agccagccac
     3241 gatcgacatt gatctggcta tcttgctgac aaaagcaaga gaacatagcg ttgccttggt
     3301 aggtccagcg gcggaggaac tctttgatcc ggttcctgaa caggatctat ttgaggcgct
     3361 aaatgaaacc ttaacgctat ggaactcgcc gcccgactgg gctggcgatg agcgaaatgt
     3421 agtgcttacg ttgtcccgca tttggtacag cgcagtaacc ggcaaaatcg cgccgaagga
     3481 tgtcgctgcc gactgggcaa tggagcgcct gccggcccag tatcagcccg tcatacttga
     3541 agctagacag gcttatcttg gacaagaaga agatcgcttg gcctcgcgcg cagatcagtt
     3601 ggaagaattt gtccattacg tgaaaggcga gatcaccaag gtagtcggca aataatgtct
     3661 agctagaaat tcgttcaagc cgacgccgct tcgcggcgcg gcttaactca agcgttagat
     3721 gcactaagca cataattgct cacagccaaa ctatcaggtc aagtctgctt ttattatttt
     3781 taagcgtgca taataagccc tacacaaatt gggagatata tcatgctgtc agaccaagtt
     3841 tactcatata tactttagat tgatttaaaa cttcattttt aatttaaaag gatctaggtg
     3901 aagatccttt ttgataatct catgaccaaa atcccttaac gtgagttttc gttccactga
     3961 gcgtcagacc ccgtagaaaa gatcaaagga tcttcttgag atcctttttt tctgcgcgta
     4021 atctgctgct tgcaaacaaa aaaaccaccg ctaccagcgg tggtttgttt gccggatcaa
     4081 gagctaccaa ctctttttcc gaaggtaact ggcttcagca gagcgcagat accaaatact
     4141 gttcttctag tgtagccgta gttaggccac cacttcaaga actctgtagc accgcctaca
     4201 tacctcgctc tgctaatcct gttaccagtg gctgctgcca gtggcgataa gtcgtgtctt
     4261 accgggttgg actcaagacg atagttaccg gataaggcgc agcggtcggg ctgaacgggg
     4321 ggttcgtgca cacagcccag cttggagcga acgacctaca ccgaactgag atacctacag
     4381 cgtgagctat gagaaagcgc cacgcttccc gaagggagaa aggcggacag gtatccggta
     4441 agcggcaggg tcggaacagg agagcgcacg agggagcttc cagggggaaa cgcctggtat
     4501 ctttatagtc ctgtcgggtt tcgccacctc tgacttgagc gtcgattttt gtgatgctcg
     4561 tcaggggggc ggagcctatg gaaaaacgcc agcaacgcgg cctttttacg gttcctgcac
     4621 tctgtgctct tca
//
