# Supplementary material for: In- & Out-Cloning: Plasmid toolboxes for scarless transcription unit and modular Golden Gate acceptor plasmid assembly
Source: bioRxiv preprint, doi:10.1101/2024.06.22.600171, version 1 (2024-06-22)
Supplement: Supporting Data S2 [file 600171_file04.zip › pSL_mCherry_assembly_tests/pSL205.gbk]

LOCUS       pSL205        4469 bp DNA     circular SYN 12-MAR-2024
DEFINITION  .
ACCESSION   .
VERSION     .
KEYWORDS    .
SOURCE      synthetic DNA construct
  ORGANISM  synthetic DNA construct
REFERENCE   1  (bases 1 to 4469)
  AUTHORS   .
  TITLE     Direct Submission
  JOURNAL   Exported Mar 12, 2024 from SnapGene 6.2.0
            https://www.snapgene.com
FEATURES             Location/Qualifiers
     source          1..4469
                     /mol_type="other DNA"
                     /note="color: #ffffff"
                     /organism="synthetic DNA construct"
     CDS             1..193
                     /codon_start=1
                     /product="monomeric derivative of DsRed fluorescent
                     protein"
                     /label=mCherry
                     /note="mammalian codon-optimized"
                     /note="color: #993366"
                     /translation="GRRPLRR*GQDHLQGQEARAAARRLQRQHQVGHHLPQRGLHHRGT
                     VRTRRGPPLHRRHGRAVQV"
     CDS             complement(254..1402)
                     /codon_start=1
                     /product="trans-acting replication protein that binds to
                     and activates oriV"
                     /label=trfA
                     /note="color: #993366"
                     /translation="MNRTFDRKAYRQELIDAGFSAEDAETIASRTVMRAPRETFQSVGS
                     MVQQATAKIERDSVQLAPPALPAPSAAVERSRRLEQEAAGLAKSMTIDTRGTMTTKKRK
                     TAGEDLAKQVSEAKQAALLKHTKQQIKEMQLSLFDIAPWPDTMRAMPNDTARSALFTTR
                     NKKIPREALQNKVIFHVNKDVKITYTGVELRADDDELVWQQVLEYAKRTPIGEPITFTF
                     YELCQDLGWSINGRYYTKAEECLSRLQATAMGFTSDRVGHLESVSLLHRFRVLDRGKKT
                     SRCQVLIDEEIVVLFAGDHYTKFIWEKYRKLSPTARRMFDYFSSHREPYPLKLETFRLM
                     CGSDSTRVKKWREQVGEACEELRGSGLVEHAWVNDDLVHCKR"
     rep_origin      1786..2403
                     /standard_name="oriV"
                     /label=ori
                     /label=oriV
                     /note="shows similarity to GenBank Accession Number M20134"
                     /note="color: #ffff00"
     CDS             2700..3491
                     /codon_start=1
                     /gene="aadA"
                     /product="aminoglycoside adenylyltransferase (Murphy,
                     1985)"
                     /label=SmR (SpecR/StrepR)
                     /note="confers resistance to spectinomycin and
                     streptomycin"
                     /note="color: #ccffcc"
                     /translation="MGEAVIAEVSTQLSEVVGVIERHLEPTLLAVHLYGSAVDGGLKPH
                     SDIDLLVTVTVRLDETTRRALINDLLETSASPGESEILRAVEVTIVVHDDIIPWRYPAK
                     RELQFGEWQRNDILAGIFEPATIDIDLAILLTKAREHSVALVGPAAEELFDPVPEQDLF
                     EALNETLTLWNSPPDWAGDERNVVLTLSRIWYSAVTGKIAPKDVAADWAMERLPAQYQP
                     VILEARQAYLGQEEDRLASRADQLEEFVHYVKGEITKVVGK"
     rep_origin      3832..4420
                     /label=ori
                     /label=ori - pMB1
                     /note="high-copy-number ColE1/pMB1/pBR322/pUC origin of 
                     replication"
                     /note="color: #ffff00"
ORIGIN
        1 ggacggcggc cactacgacg ctgaggtcaa gaccacctac aaggccaaga agcccgtgca
       61 gctgcccggc gcctacaacg tcaacatcaa gttggacatc acctcccaca acgaggacta
      121 caccatcgtg gaacagtacg aacgcgccga gggccgccac tccaccggcg gcatggacga
      181 gctgtacaag tgatgaagag ccacgaagtg gccgggctgc tgaaccccca gccggaactg
      241 accccacaag gccctagcgt ttgcaatgca ccaggtcatc attgacccag gcgtgttcca
      301 ccaggccgct gcctcgcaac tcttcgcagg cttcgccgac ctgctcgcgc cacttcttca
      361 cgcgggtgga atccgatccg cacatgaggc ggaaggtttc cagcttgagc gggtacggct
      421 cccggtgcga gctgaaatag tcgaacatcc gtcgggccgt cggcgacagc ttgcggtact
      481 tctcccatat gaatttcgtg tagtggtcgc cagcaaacag cacgacgatt tcctcgtcga
      541 tcaggacctg gcaacgggac gttttcttgc cacggtccag gacgcggaag cggtgcagca
      601 gcgacaccga ttccaggtgc ccaacgcggt cggacgtgaa gcccatcgcc gtcgcctgta
      661 ggcgcgacag gcattcctcg gccttcgtgt aataccggcc attgatcgac cagcccaggt
      721 cctggcaaag ctcgtagaac gtgaaggtga tcggctcgcc gataggggtg cgcttcgcgt
      781 actccaacac ctgctgccac accagttcgt catcgtcggc ccgcagctcg acgccggtgt
      841 aggtgatctt cacgtccttg ttgacgtgga aaatgacctt gttttgcagc gcctcgcgcg
      901 ggattttctt gttgcgcgtg gtgaacaggg cagagcgggc cgtgtcgttt ggcatcgctc
      961 gcatcgtgtc cggccacggc gcaatatcga acaaggaaag ctgcatttcc ttgatctgct
     1021 gcttcgtgtg tttcagcaac gcggcctgct tggcctcgct gacctgtttt gccaggtcct
     1081 cgccggcggt ttttcgcttc ttggtcgtca tagttcctcg cgtgtcgatg gtcatcgact
     1141 tcgccaaacc tgccgcctcc tgttcaagac gacgcgaacg ctccacggcg gccgatggcg
     1201 cgggcagggc agggggagcc agttgcacgc tgtcgcgctc gatcttggcc gtagcttgct
     1261 ggaccatcga gccgacggac tggaaggttt cgcggggcgc acgcatgacg gtgcggcttg
     1321 cgatggtttc ggcatcctcg gcggaaaacc ccgcgtcgat cagttcttgc ctgtatgcct
     1381 tccggtcaaa cgtccgattc attcaccctc cttgcgggat tgccccgact cacgccgggg
     1441 caatgtgccc ttattcctga tttgacccgc ctggtgcctt ggtgtccaga taatccacct
     1501 tatcggcaat gaagtcggtc ccgtagaccg tctggccgtc cttctcgtac ttggtattcc
     1561 gaatcttgcc ctgcacgaat accagcgacc ccttgcccaa atacttgccg tgggcctcgg
     1621 cctgagagcc aaaacacttg atgcggaaga agtcggtgcg ctcctgcttg tcgccggcat
     1681 cgttgcgcca catctaggca acgccagcgc tgccattttt ggggtgaggc cgttcgcggc
     1741 cgaggggcgc agcccctggg gggatgggag gcccgcgtta gcgggccggg agggttcgag
     1801 aagggggggc accccccttc ggcgtgcgcg gtcacgcgca cagggcgcag ccctggttaa
     1861 aaacaaggtt tataaatatt ggtttaaaag caggttaaaa gacaggttag cggtggccga
     1921 aaaacgggcg gaaacccttg caaatgctgg attttctgcc tgtggacagc ccctcaaatg
     1981 tcaataggtg cgcccctcat ctgtcagcac tctgcccctc aagtgtcaag gatcgcgccc
     2041 ctcatctgtc agtagtcgcg cccctcaagt gtcaataccg cagggcactt atccccaggc
     2101 ttgtccacat catctgtggg aaactcgcgt aaaatcaggc gttttcgccg atttgcgagg
     2161 ctggccagct ccacgtcgcc ggccgaaatc gagcctgccc ctcatctgtc aacgccgcgc
     2221 cgggtgagtc ggcccctcaa gtgtcaacgt ccgcccctca tctgtcagtg agggccaagt
     2281 tttccgcgag gtatccacaa cgccggcggc cgcggtgtct cgcacacggc ttcgacggcg
     2341 tttctggcgc gtttgcaggg ccatagacgg ccgccagccc agcggcgagg gcaaccagcc
     2401 cggtgagcgt cgcaaaggcc gaggcacgaa cccagtggac ataagcctgt tcggttcgta
     2461 agctgtaatg caagtagcgt atgcgctcac gcaactggtc cagaaccttg accgaacgca
     2521 gcggtggtaa cggcgcagtg gcggttttca tggcttgtta tgactgtttt tttggggtac
     2581 agtctatgcc tcgggcatcc aagcagcaag cgcgttacgc cgtgggtcga tgtttgatgt
     2641 tatggagcag caacgatgtt acgcagcagg gcagtcgccc taaaacaaag ttaaacatca
     2701 tgggggaagc ggtgatcgcc gaagtatcga ctcaactatc agaggtagtt ggcgtcatcg
     2761 agcgccatct cgaaccgacg ttgctggccg tacatttgta cggctccgca gtggatggcg
     2821 gcctgaagcc acacagcgat attgatttgc tggttacggt gaccgtaagg cttgatgaaa
     2881 caacgcggcg agctttgatc aacgaccttt tggaaacttc ggcttcccct ggagagagcg
     2941 agattctccg cgctgtagaa gtcaccattg ttgtgcacga cgacatcatt ccgtggcgtt
     3001 atccagctaa gcgcgaactg caatttggag aatggcagcg caatgacatt cttgcaggta
     3061 tcttcgagcc agccacgatc gacattgatc tggctatctt gctgacaaaa gcaagagaac
     3121 atagcgttgc cttggtaggt ccagcggcgg aggaactctt tgatccggtt cctgaacagg
     3181 atctatttga ggcgctaaat gaaaccttaa cgctatggaa ctcgccgccc gactgggctg
     3241 gcgatgagcg aaatgtagtg cttacgttgt cccgcatttg gtacagcgca gtaaccggca
     3301 aaatcgcgcc gaaggatgtc gctgccgact gggcaatgga gcgcctgccg gcccagtatc
     3361 agcccgtcat acttgaagct agacaggctt atcttggaca agaagaagat cgcttggcct
     3421 cgcgcgcaga tcagttggaa gaatttgtcc attacgtgaa aggcgagatc accaaggtag
     3481 tcggcaaata atgtctagct agaaattcgt tcaagccgac gccgcttcgc ggcgcggctt
     3541 aactcaagcg ttagatgcac taagcacata attgctcaca gccaaactat caggtcaagt
     3601 ctgcttttat tatttttaag cgtgcataat aagccctaca caaattggga gatatatcat
     3661 gctgtcagac caagtttact catatatact ttagattgat ttaaaacttc atttttaatt
     3721 taaaaggatc taggtgaaga tcctttttga taatctcatg accaaaatcc cttaacgtga
     3781 gttttcgttc cactgagcgt cagaccccgt agaaaagatc aaaggatctt cttgagatcc
     3841 tttttttctg cgcgtaatct gctgcttgca aacaaaaaaa ccaccgctac cagcggtggt
     3901 ttgtttgccg gatcaagagc taccaactct ttttccgaag gtaactggct tcagcagagc
     3961 gcagatacca aatactgttc ttctagtgta gccgtagtta ggccaccact tcaagaactc
     4021 tgtagcaccg cctacatacc tcgctctgct aatcctgtta ccagtggctg ctgccagtgg
     4081 cgataagtcg tgtcttaccg ggttggactc aagacgatag ttaccggata aggcgcagcg
     4141 gtcgggctga acggggggtt cgtgcacaca gcccagcttg gagcgaacga cctacaccga
     4201 actgagatac ctacagcgtg agctatgaga aagcgccacg cttcccgaag ggagaaaggc
     4261 ggacaggtat ccggtaagcg gcagggtcgg aacaggagag cgcacgaggg agcttccagg
     4321 gggaaacgcc tggtatcttt atagtcctgt cgggtttcgc cacctctgac ttgagcgtcg
     4381 atttttgtga tgctcgtcag gggggcggag cctatggaaa aacgccagca acgcggcctt
     4441 tttacggttc ctgcactctg tgctcttca
//
