# Supplementary material for: In- & Out-Cloning: Plasmid toolboxes for scarless transcription unit and modular Golden Gate acceptor plasmid assembly
Source: bioRxiv preprint, doi:10.1101/2024.06.22.600171, version 1 (2024-06-22)
Supplement: Supporting Data S2 [file 600171_file04.zip › pSL_mCherry_assembly_tests/pSL206.gbk]

LOCUS       pSL206        4987 bp DNA     circular SYN 12-MAR-2024
DEFINITION  .
ACCESSION   .
VERSION     .
KEYWORDS    .
SOURCE      synthetic DNA construct
  ORGANISM  synthetic DNA construct
REFERENCE   1  (bases 1 to 4987)
  AUTHORS   .
  TITLE     Direct Submission
  JOURNAL   Exported Mar 12, 2024 from SnapGene 6.2.0
            https://www.snapgene.com
FEATURES             Location/Qualifiers
     source          1..4987
                     /mol_type="other DNA"
                     /note="color: #ffffff"
                     /organism="synthetic DNA construct"
     CDS             1..711
                     /codon_start=1
                     /product="monomeric derivative of DsRed fluorescent
                     protein"
                     /label=mCherry
                     /note="mammalian codon-optimized"
                     /note="color: #993366"
                     /translation="MVSKGEEDNMAIIKEFMRFKVHMEGSVNGHEFEIEGEGEGRPYEG
                     TQTAKLKVTKGGPLPFAWDILSPQFMYGSKAYVKHPADIPDYLKLSFPEGFKWERVMNF
                     EDGGVVTVTQDSSLQDGEFIYKVKLRGTNFPSDGPVMQKKTMGWEASSERMYPEDGALK
                     GEIKQRLKLKDGGHYDAEVKTTYKAKKPVQLPGAYNVNIKLDITSHNEDYTIVEQYERA
                     EGRHSTGGMDELYK"
     CDS             complement(772..1920)
                     /codon_start=1
                     /product="trans-acting replication protein that binds to
                     and activates oriV"
                     /label=trfA
                     /note="color: #993366"
                     /translation="MNRTFDRKAYRQELIDAGFSAEDAETIASRTVMRAPRETFQSVGS
                     MVQQATAKIERDSVQLAPPALPAPSAAVERSRRLEQEAAGLAKSMTIDTRGTMTTKKRK
                     TAGEDLAKQVSEAKQAALLKHTKQQIKEMQLSLFDIAPWPDTMRAMPNDTARSALFTTR
                     NKKIPREALQNKVIFHVNKDVKITYTGVELRADDDELVWQQVLEYAKRTPIGEPITFTF
                     YELCQDLGWSINGRYYTKAEECLSRLQATAMGFTSDRVGHLESVSLLHRFRVLDRGKKT
                     SRCQVLIDEEIVVLFAGDHYTKFIWEKYRKLSPTARRMFDYFSSHREPYPLKLETFRLM
                     CGSDSTRVKKWREQVGEACEELRGSGLVEHAWVNDDLVHCKR"
     rep_origin      2304..2921
                     /standard_name="oriV"
                     /label=ori
                     /label=oriV
                     /note="shows similarity to GenBank Accession Number M20134"
                     /note="color: #ffff00"
     CDS             3218..4009
                     /codon_start=1
                     /gene="aadA"
                     /product="aminoglycoside adenylyltransferase (Murphy,
                     1985)"
                     /label=SmR (SpecR/StrepR)
                     /note="confers resistance to spectinomycin and
                     streptomycin"
                     /note="color: #ccffcc"
                     /translation="MGEAVIAEVSTQLSEVVGVIERHLEPTLLAVHLYGSAVDGGLKPH
                     SDIDLLVTVTVRLDETTRRALINDLLETSASPGESEILRAVEVTIVVHDDIIPWRYPAK
                     RELQFGEWQRNDILAGIFEPATIDIDLAILLTKAREHSVALVGPAAEELFDPVPEQDLF
                     EALNETLTLWNSPPDWAGDERNVVLTLSRIWYSAVTGKIAPKDVAADWAMERLPAQYQP
                     VILEARQAYLGQEEDRLASRADQLEEFVHYVKGEITKVVGK"
     rep_origin      4350..4938
                     /label=ori
                     /label=ori - pMB1
                     /note="high-copy-number ColE1/pMB1/pBR322/pUC origin of 
                     replication"
                     /note="color: #ffff00"
ORIGIN
        1 atggtgagca agggcgagga ggataacatg gccatcatca aggagttcat gcgcttcaag
       61 gtgcacatgg agggctccgt gaacggccac gagttcgaga tcgagggcga gggcgagggc
      121 cgcccctacg agggcaccca gaccgccaag ctgaaggtga ccaagggtgg ccccctgccc
      181 ttcgcctggg acatcctgtc ccctcagttc atgtacggct ccaaggccta cgtgaagcac
      241 cccgccgaca tccccgacta cttgaagctg tccttccccg agggcttcaa gtgggagcgc
      301 gtgatgaact tcgaggacgg cggcgtggtg accgtgaccc aggactcctc cttgcaggac
      361 ggcgagttca tctacaaggt gaagctgcgc ggcaccaact tcccctccga cggccccgta
      421 atgcagaaga aaaccatggg ctgggaggcc tcctccgagc ggatgtaccc cgaggacggc
      481 gccctgaagg gcgagatcaa gcagaggctg aagctgaagg acggcggcca ctacgacgct
      541 gaggtcaaga ccacctacaa ggccaagaag cccgtgcagc tgcccggcgc ctacaacgtc
      601 aacatcaagt tggacatcac ctcccacaac gaggactaca ccatcgtgga acagtacgaa
      661 cgcgccgagg gccgccactc caccggcggc atggacgagc tgtacaagtg atgaagagcc
      721 acgaagtggc cgggctgctg aacccccagc cggaactgac cccacaaggc cctagcgttt
      781 gcaatgcacc aggtcatcat tgacccaggc gtgttccacc aggccgctgc ctcgcaactc
      841 ttcgcaggct tcgccgacct gctcgcgcca cttcttcacg cgggtggaat ccgatccgca
      901 catgaggcgg aaggtttcca gcttgagcgg gtacggctcc cggtgcgagc tgaaatagtc
      961 gaacatccgt cgggccgtcg gcgacagctt gcggtacttc tcccatatga atttcgtgta
     1021 gtggtcgcca gcaaacagca cgacgatttc ctcgtcgatc aggacctggc aacgggacgt
     1081 tttcttgcca cggtccagga cgcggaagcg gtgcagcagc gacaccgatt ccaggtgccc
     1141 aacgcggtcg gacgtgaagc ccatcgccgt cgcctgtagg cgcgacaggc attcctcggc
     1201 cttcgtgtaa taccggccat tgatcgacca gcccaggtcc tggcaaagct cgtagaacgt
     1261 gaaggtgatc ggctcgccga taggggtgcg cttcgcgtac tccaacacct gctgccacac
     1321 cagttcgtca tcgtcggccc gcagctcgac gccggtgtag gtgatcttca cgtccttgtt
     1381 gacgtggaaa atgaccttgt tttgcagcgc ctcgcgcggg attttcttgt tgcgcgtggt
     1441 gaacagggca gagcgggccg tgtcgtttgg catcgctcgc atcgtgtccg gccacggcgc
     1501 aatatcgaac aaggaaagct gcatttcctt gatctgctgc ttcgtgtgtt tcagcaacgc
     1561 ggcctgcttg gcctcgctga cctgttttgc caggtcctcg ccggcggttt ttcgcttctt
     1621 ggtcgtcata gttcctcgcg tgtcgatggt catcgacttc gccaaacctg ccgcctcctg
     1681 ttcaagacga cgcgaacgct ccacggcggc cgatggcgcg ggcagggcag ggggagccag
     1741 ttgcacgctg tcgcgctcga tcttggccgt agcttgctgg accatcgagc cgacggactg
     1801 gaaggtttcg cggggcgcac gcatgacggt gcggcttgcg atggtttcgg catcctcggc
     1861 ggaaaacccc gcgtcgatca gttcttgcct gtatgccttc cggtcaaacg tccgattcat
     1921 tcaccctcct tgcgggattg ccccgactca cgccggggca atgtgccctt attcctgatt
     1981 tgacccgcct ggtgccttgg tgtccagata atccacctta tcggcaatga agtcggtccc
     2041 gtagaccgtc tggccgtcct tctcgtactt ggtattccga atcttgccct gcacgaatac
     2101 cagcgacccc ttgcccaaat acttgccgtg ggcctcggcc tgagagccaa aacacttgat
     2161 gcggaagaag tcggtgcgct cctgcttgtc gccggcatcg ttgcgccaca tctaggcaac
     2221 gccagcgctg ccatttttgg ggtgaggccg ttcgcggccg aggggcgcag cccctggggg
     2281 gatgggaggc ccgcgttagc gggccgggag ggttcgagaa gggggggcac cccccttcgg
     2341 cgtgcgcggt cacgcgcaca gggcgcagcc ctggttaaaa acaaggttta taaatattgg
     2401 tttaaaagca ggttaaaaga caggttagcg gtggccgaaa aacgggcgga aacccttgca
     2461 aatgctggat tttctgcctg tggacagccc ctcaaatgtc aataggtgcg cccctcatct
     2521 gtcagcactc tgcccctcaa gtgtcaagga tcgcgcccct catctgtcag tagtcgcgcc
     2581 cctcaagtgt caataccgca gggcacttat ccccaggctt gtccacatca tctgtgggaa
     2641 actcgcgtaa aatcaggcgt tttcgccgat ttgcgaggct ggccagctcc acgtcgccgg
     2701 ccgaaatcga gcctgcccct catctgtcaa cgccgcgccg ggtgagtcgg cccctcaagt
     2761 gtcaacgtcc gcccctcatc tgtcagtgag ggccaagttt tccgcgaggt atccacaacg
     2821 ccggcggccg cggtgtctcg cacacggctt cgacggcgtt tctggcgcgt ttgcagggcc
     2881 atagacggcc gccagcccag cggcgagggc aaccagcccg gtgagcgtcg caaaggccga
     2941 ggcacgaacc cagtggacat aagcctgttc ggttcgtaag ctgtaatgca agtagcgtat
     3001 gcgctcacgc aactggtcca gaaccttgac cgaacgcagc ggtggtaacg gcgcagtggc
     3061 ggttttcatg gcttgttatg actgtttttt tggggtacag tctatgcctc gggcatccaa
     3121 gcagcaagcg cgttacgccg tgggtcgatg tttgatgtta tggagcagca acgatgttac
     3181 gcagcagggc agtcgcccta aaacaaagtt aaacatcatg ggggaagcgg tgatcgccga
     3241 agtatcgact caactatcag aggtagttgg cgtcatcgag cgccatctcg aaccgacgtt
     3301 gctggccgta catttgtacg gctccgcagt ggatggcggc ctgaagccac acagcgatat
     3361 tgatttgctg gttacggtga ccgtaaggct tgatgaaaca acgcggcgag ctttgatcaa
     3421 cgaccttttg gaaacttcgg cttcccctgg agagagcgag attctccgcg ctgtagaagt
     3481 caccattgtt gtgcacgacg acatcattcc gtggcgttat ccagctaagc gcgaactgca
     3541 atttggagaa tggcagcgca atgacattct tgcaggtatc ttcgagccag ccacgatcga
     3601 cattgatctg gctatcttgc tgacaaaagc aagagaacat agcgttgcct tggtaggtcc
     3661 agcggcggag gaactctttg atccggttcc tgaacaggat ctatttgagg cgctaaatga
     3721 aaccttaacg ctatggaact cgccgcccga ctgggctggc gatgagcgaa atgtagtgct
     3781 tacgttgtcc cgcatttggt acagcgcagt aaccggcaaa atcgcgccga aggatgtcgc
     3841 tgccgactgg gcaatggagc gcctgccggc ccagtatcag cccgtcatac ttgaagctag
     3901 acaggcttat cttggacaag aagaagatcg cttggcctcg cgcgcagatc agttggaaga
     3961 atttgtccat tacgtgaaag gcgagatcac caaggtagtc ggcaaataat gtctagctag
     4021 aaattcgttc aagccgacgc cgcttcgcgg cgcggcttaa ctcaagcgtt agatgcacta
     4081 agcacataat tgctcacagc caaactatca ggtcaagtct gcttttatta tttttaagcg
     4141 tgcataataa gccctacaca aattgggaga tatatcatgc tgtcagacca agtttactca
     4201 tatatacttt agattgattt aaaacttcat ttttaattta aaaggatcta ggtgaagatc
     4261 ctttttgata atctcatgac caaaatccct taacgtgagt tttcgttcca ctgagcgtca
     4321 gaccccgtag aaaagatcaa aggatcttct tgagatcctt tttttctgcg cgtaatctgc
     4381 tgcttgcaaa caaaaaaacc accgctacca gcggtggttt gtttgccgga tcaagagcta
     4441 ccaactcttt ttccgaaggt aactggcttc agcagagcgc agataccaaa tactgttctt
     4501 ctagtgtagc cgtagttagg ccaccacttc aagaactctg tagcaccgcc tacatacctc
     4561 gctctgctaa tcctgttacc agtggctgct gccagtggcg ataagtcgtg tcttaccggg
     4621 ttggactcaa gacgatagtt accggataag gcgcagcggt cgggctgaac ggggggttcg
     4681 tgcacacagc ccagcttgga gcgaacgacc tacaccgaac tgagatacct acagcgtgag
     4741 ctatgagaaa gcgccacgct tcccgaaggg agaaaggcgg acaggtatcc ggtaagcggc
     4801 agggtcggaa caggagagcg cacgagggag cttccagggg gaaacgcctg gtatctttat
     4861 agtcctgtcg ggtttcgcca cctctgactt gagcgtcgat ttttgtgatg ctcgtcaggg
     4921 gggcggagcc tatggaaaaa cgccagcaac gcggcctttt tacggttcct gcactctgtg
     4981 ctcttca
//
