# Supplementary material for: In- & Out-Cloning: Plasmid toolboxes for scarless transcription unit and modular Golden Gate acceptor plasmid assembly
Source: bioRxiv preprint, doi:10.1101/2024.06.22.600171, version 1 (2024-06-22)
Supplement: Supporting Data S2 [file 600171_file04.zip › pSL_mCherry_assembly_tests/pSL207.gbk]

LOCUS       pSL207        4348 bp DNA     circular SYN 12-MAR-2024
DEFINITION  .
ACCESSION   .
VERSION     .
KEYWORDS    .
SOURCE      synthetic DNA construct
  ORGANISM  synthetic DNA construct
REFERENCE   1  (bases 1 to 4348)
  AUTHORS   .
  TITLE     Direct Submission
  JOURNAL   Exported Mar 12, 2024 from SnapGene 6.2.0
            https://www.snapgene.com
FEATURES             Location/Qualifiers
     source          1..4348
                     /mol_type="other DNA"
                     /note="color: #ffffff"
                     /organism="synthetic DNA construct"
     terminator      20..65
                     /label=rrnB T1 terminator
                     /note="transcription terminator T1 from the E. coli rrnB
                     gene"
                     /note="color: #ffffff"
     CDS             complement(133..1281)
                     /codon_start=1
                     /product="trans-acting replication protein that binds to
                     and activates oriV"
                     /label=trfA
                     /note="color: #993366"
                     /translation="MNRTFDRKAYRQELIDAGFSAEDAETIASRTVMRAPRETFQSVGS
                     MVQQATAKIERDSVQLAPPALPAPSAAVERSRRLEQEAAGLAKSMTIDTRGTMTTKKRK
                     TAGEDLAKQVSEAKQAALLKHTKQQIKEMQLSLFDIAPWPDTMRAMPNDTARSALFTTR
                     NKKIPREALQNKVIFHVNKDVKITYTGVELRADDDELVWQQVLEYAKRTPIGEPITFTF
                     YELCQDLGWSINGRYYTKAEECLSRLQATAMGFTSDRVGHLESVSLLHRFRVLDRGKKT
                     SRCQVLIDEEIVVLFAGDHYTKFIWEKYRKLSPTARRMFDYFSSHREPYPLKLETFRLM
                     CGSDSTRVKKWREQVGEACEELRGSGLVEHAWVNDDLVHCKR"
     rep_origin      1665..2282
                     /standard_name="oriV"
                     /label=ori
                     /label=oriV
                     /note="shows similarity to GenBank Accession Number M20134"
                     /note="color: #ffff00"
     CDS             2579..3370
                     /codon_start=1
                     /gene="aadA"
                     /product="aminoglycoside adenylyltransferase (Murphy,
                     1985)"
                     /label=SmR (SpecR/StrepR)
                     /note="confers resistance to spectinomycin and
                     streptomycin"
                     /note="color: #ccffcc"
                     /translation="MGEAVIAEVSTQLSEVVGVIERHLEPTLLAVHLYGSAVDGGLKPH
                     SDIDLLVTVTVRLDETTRRALINDLLETSASPGESEILRAVEVTIVVHDDIIPWRYPAK
                     RELQFGEWQRNDILAGIFEPATIDIDLAILLTKAREHSVALVGPAAEELFDPVPEQDLF
                     EALNETLTLWNSPPDWAGDERNVVLTLSRIWYSAVTGKIAPKDVAADWAMERLPAQYQP
                     VILEARQAYLGQEEDRLASRADQLEEFVHYVKGEITKVVGK"
     rep_origin      3711..4299
                     /label=ori
                     /label=ori - pMB1
                     /note="high-copy-number ColE1/pMB1/pBR322/pUC origin of 
                     replication"
                     /note="color: #ffff00"
ORIGIN
        1 tgatactaga gccaggcatc aaataaaacg aaaggctcag tcgaaagact gggcctttcg
       61 ttttatctgt tgtgaagagc cacgaagtgg ccgggctgct gaacccccag ccggaactga
      121 ccccacaagg ccctagcgtt tgcaatgcac caggtcatca ttgacccagg cgtgttccac
      181 caggccgctg cctcgcaact cttcgcaggc ttcgccgacc tgctcgcgcc acttcttcac
      241 gcgggtggaa tccgatccgc acatgaggcg gaaggtttcc agcttgagcg ggtacggctc
      301 ccggtgcgag ctgaaatagt cgaacatccg tcgggccgtc ggcgacagct tgcggtactt
      361 ctcccatatg aatttcgtgt agtggtcgcc agcaaacagc acgacgattt cctcgtcgat
      421 caggacctgg caacgggacg ttttcttgcc acggtccagg acgcggaagc ggtgcagcag
      481 cgacaccgat tccaggtgcc caacgcggtc ggacgtgaag cccatcgccg tcgcctgtag
      541 gcgcgacagg cattcctcgg ccttcgtgta ataccggcca ttgatcgacc agcccaggtc
      601 ctggcaaagc tcgtagaacg tgaaggtgat cggctcgccg ataggggtgc gcttcgcgta
      661 ctccaacacc tgctgccaca ccagttcgtc atcgtcggcc cgcagctcga cgccggtgta
      721 ggtgatcttc acgtccttgt tgacgtggaa aatgaccttg ttttgcagcg cctcgcgcgg
      781 gattttcttg ttgcgcgtgg tgaacagggc agagcgggcc gtgtcgtttg gcatcgctcg
      841 catcgtgtcc ggccacggcg caatatcgaa caaggaaagc tgcatttcct tgatctgctg
      901 cttcgtgtgt ttcagcaacg cggcctgctt ggcctcgctg acctgttttg ccaggtcctc
      961 gccggcggtt tttcgcttct tggtcgtcat agttcctcgc gtgtcgatgg tcatcgactt
     1021 cgccaaacct gccgcctcct gttcaagacg acgcgaacgc tccacggcgg ccgatggcgc
     1081 gggcagggca gggggagcca gttgcacgct gtcgcgctcg atcttggccg tagcttgctg
     1141 gaccatcgag ccgacggact ggaaggtttc gcggggcgca cgcatgacgg tgcggcttgc
     1201 gatggtttcg gcatcctcgg cggaaaaccc cgcgtcgatc agttcttgcc tgtatgcctt
     1261 ccggtcaaac gtccgattca ttcaccctcc ttgcgggatt gccccgactc acgccggggc
     1321 aatgtgccct tattcctgat ttgacccgcc tggtgccttg gtgtccagat aatccacctt
     1381 atcggcaatg aagtcggtcc cgtagaccgt ctggccgtcc ttctcgtact tggtattccg
     1441 aatcttgccc tgcacgaata ccagcgaccc cttgcccaaa tacttgccgt gggcctcggc
     1501 ctgagagcca aaacacttga tgcggaagaa gtcggtgcgc tcctgcttgt cgccggcatc
     1561 gttgcgccac atctaggcaa cgccagcgct gccatttttg gggtgaggcc gttcgcggcc
     1621 gaggggcgca gcccctgggg ggatgggagg cccgcgttag cgggccggga gggttcgaga
     1681 agggggggca ccccccttcg gcgtgcgcgg tcacgcgcac agggcgcagc cctggttaaa
     1741 aacaaggttt ataaatattg gtttaaaagc aggttaaaag acaggttagc ggtggccgaa
     1801 aaacgggcgg aaacccttgc aaatgctgga ttttctgcct gtggacagcc cctcaaatgt
     1861 caataggtgc gcccctcatc tgtcagcact ctgcccctca agtgtcaagg atcgcgcccc
     1921 tcatctgtca gtagtcgcgc ccctcaagtg tcaataccgc agggcactta tccccaggct
     1981 tgtccacatc atctgtggga aactcgcgta aaatcaggcg ttttcgccga tttgcgaggc
     2041 tggccagctc cacgtcgccg gccgaaatcg agcctgcccc tcatctgtca acgccgcgcc
     2101 gggtgagtcg gcccctcaag tgtcaacgtc cgcccctcat ctgtcagtga gggccaagtt
     2161 ttccgcgagg tatccacaac gccggcggcc gcggtgtctc gcacacggct tcgacggcgt
     2221 ttctggcgcg tttgcagggc catagacggc cgccagccca gcggcgaggg caaccagccc
     2281 ggtgagcgtc gcaaaggccg aggcacgaac ccagtggaca taagcctgtt cggttcgtaa
     2341 gctgtaatgc aagtagcgta tgcgctcacg caactggtcc agaaccttga ccgaacgcag
     2401 cggtggtaac ggcgcagtgg cggttttcat ggcttgttat gactgttttt ttggggtaca
     2461 gtctatgcct cgggcatcca agcagcaagc gcgttacgcc gtgggtcgat gtttgatgtt
     2521 atggagcagc aacgatgtta cgcagcaggg cagtcgccct aaaacaaagt taaacatcat
     2581 gggggaagcg gtgatcgccg aagtatcgac tcaactatca gaggtagttg gcgtcatcga
     2641 gcgccatctc gaaccgacgt tgctggccgt acatttgtac ggctccgcag tggatggcgg
     2701 cctgaagcca cacagcgata ttgatttgct ggttacggtg accgtaaggc ttgatgaaac
     2761 aacgcggcga gctttgatca acgacctttt ggaaacttcg gcttcccctg gagagagcga
     2821 gattctccgc gctgtagaag tcaccattgt tgtgcacgac gacatcattc cgtggcgtta
     2881 tccagctaag cgcgaactgc aatttggaga atggcagcgc aatgacattc ttgcaggtat
     2941 cttcgagcca gccacgatcg acattgatct ggctatcttg ctgacaaaag caagagaaca
     3001 tagcgttgcc ttggtaggtc cagcggcgga ggaactcttt gatccggttc ctgaacagga
     3061 tctatttgag gcgctaaatg aaaccttaac gctatggaac tcgccgcccg actgggctgg
     3121 cgatgagcga aatgtagtgc ttacgttgtc ccgcatttgg tacagcgcag taaccggcaa
     3181 aatcgcgccg aaggatgtcg ctgccgactg ggcaatggag cgcctgccgg cccagtatca
     3241 gcccgtcata cttgaagcta gacaggctta tcttggacaa gaagaagatc gcttggcctc
     3301 gcgcgcagat cagttggaag aatttgtcca ttacgtgaaa ggcgagatca ccaaggtagt
     3361 cggcaaataa tgtctagcta gaaattcgtt caagccgacg ccgcttcgcg gcgcggctta
     3421 actcaagcgt tagatgcact aagcacataa ttgctcacag ccaaactatc aggtcaagtc
     3481 tgcttttatt atttttaagc gtgcataata agccctacac aaattgggag atatatcatg
     3541 ctgtcagacc aagtttactc atatatactt tagattgatt taaaacttca tttttaattt
     3601 aaaaggatct aggtgaagat cctttttgat aatctcatga ccaaaatccc ttaacgtgag
     3661 ttttcgttcc actgagcgtc agaccccgta gaaaagatca aaggatcttc ttgagatcct
     3721 ttttttctgc gcgtaatctg ctgcttgcaa acaaaaaaac caccgctacc agcggtggtt
     3781 tgtttgccgg atcaagagct accaactctt tttccgaagg taactggctt cagcagagcg
     3841 cagataccaa atactgttct tctagtgtag ccgtagttag gccaccactt caagaactct
     3901 gtagcaccgc ctacatacct cgctctgcta atcctgttac cagtggctgc tgccagtggc
     3961 gataagtcgt gtcttaccgg gttggactca agacgatagt taccggataa ggcgcagcgg
     4021 tcgggctgaa cggggggttc gtgcacacag cccagcttgg agcgaacgac ctacaccgaa
     4081 ctgagatacc tacagcgtga gctatgagaa agcgccacgc ttcccgaagg gagaaaggcg
     4141 gacaggtatc cggtaagcgg cagggtcgga acaggagagc gcacgaggga gcttccaggg
     4201 ggaaacgcct ggtatcttta tagtcctgtc gggtttcgcc acctctgact tgagcgtcga
     4261 tttttgtgat gctcgtcagg ggggcggagc ctatggaaaa acgccagcaa cgcggccttt
     4321 ttacggttcc tgcactctgt gctcttca
//
