# Supplementary material for: In- & Out-Cloning: Plasmid toolboxes for scarless transcription unit and modular Golden Gate acceptor plasmid assembly
Source: bioRxiv preprint, doi:10.1101/2024.06.22.600171, version 1 (2024-06-22)
Supplement: Supporting Data S2 [file 600171_file04.zip › pSL_mCherry_assembly_tests/pSL208.gbk]

LOCUS       pSL208        4351 bp DNA     circular SYN 12-MAR-2024
DEFINITION  .
ACCESSION   .
VERSION     .
KEYWORDS    .
SOURCE      synthetic DNA construct
  ORGANISM  synthetic DNA construct
REFERENCE   1  (bases 1 to 4351)
  AUTHORS   .
  TITLE     Direct Submission
  JOURNAL   Exported Mar 12, 2024 from SnapGene 6.2.0
            https://www.snapgene.com
FEATURES             Location/Qualifiers
     source          1..4351
                     /mol_type="other DNA"
                     /note="color: #ffffff"
                     /organism="synthetic DNA construct"
     terminator      38..65
                     /label=T7Te terminator
                     /note="phage T7 early transcription terminator"
                     /note="color: #ffffff"
     CDS             complement(136..1284)
                     /codon_start=1
                     /product="trans-acting replication protein that binds to
                     and activates oriV"
                     /label=trfA
                     /note="color: #993366"
                     /translation="MNRTFDRKAYRQELIDAGFSAEDAETIASRTVMRAPRETFQSVGS
                     MVQQATAKIERDSVQLAPPALPAPSAAVERSRRLEQEAAGLAKSMTIDTRGTMTTKKRK
                     TAGEDLAKQVSEAKQAALLKHTKQQIKEMQLSLFDIAPWPDTMRAMPNDTARSALFTTR
                     NKKIPREALQNKVIFHVNKDVKITYTGVELRADDDELVWQQVLEYAKRTPIGEPITFTF
                     YELCQDLGWSINGRYYTKAEECLSRLQATAMGFTSDRVGHLESVSLLHRFRVLDRGKKT
                     SRCQVLIDEEIVVLFAGDHYTKFIWEKYRKLSPTARRMFDYFSSHREPYPLKLETFRLM
                     CGSDSTRVKKWREQVGEACEELRGSGLVEHAWVNDDLVHCKR"
     rep_origin      1668..2285
                     /standard_name="oriV"
                     /label=ori
                     /label=oriV
                     /note="shows similarity to GenBank Accession Number M20134"
                     /note="color: #ffff00"
     CDS             2582..3373
                     /codon_start=1
                     /gene="aadA"
                     /product="aminoglycoside adenylyltransferase (Murphy,
                     1985)"
                     /label=SmR (SpecR/StrepR)
                     /note="confers resistance to spectinomycin and
                     streptomycin"
                     /note="color: #ccffcc"
                     /translation="MGEAVIAEVSTQLSEVVGVIERHLEPTLLAVHLYGSAVDGGLKPH
                     SDIDLLVTVTVRLDETTRRALINDLLETSASPGESEILRAVEVTIVVHDDIIPWRYPAK
                     RELQFGEWQRNDILAGIFEPATIDIDLAILLTKAREHSVALVGPAAEELFDPVPEQDLF
                     EALNETLTLWNSPPDWAGDERNVVLTLSRIWYSAVTGKIAPKDVAADWAMERLPAQYQP
                     VILEARQAYLGQEEDRLASRADQLEEFVHYVKGEITKVVGK"
     rep_origin      3714..4302
                     /label=ori
                     /label=ori - pMB1
                     /note="high-copy-number ColE1/pMB1/pBR322/pUC origin of 
                     replication"
                     /note="color: #ffff00"
ORIGIN
        1 ttgtttgtcg gtgaacgctc tctactagag tcacactggc tcaccttcgg gtgggccttt
       61 ctgcgtttat agcggtgaag agccacgaag tggccgggct gctgaacccc cagccggaac
      121 tgaccccaca aggccctagc gtttgcaatg caccaggtca tcattgaccc aggcgtgttc
      181 caccaggccg ctgcctcgca actcttcgca ggcttcgccg acctgctcgc gccacttctt
      241 cacgcgggtg gaatccgatc cgcacatgag gcggaaggtt tccagcttga gcgggtacgg
      301 ctcccggtgc gagctgaaat agtcgaacat ccgtcgggcc gtcggcgaca gcttgcggta
      361 cttctcccat atgaatttcg tgtagtggtc gccagcaaac agcacgacga tttcctcgtc
      421 gatcaggacc tggcaacggg acgttttctt gccacggtcc aggacgcgga agcggtgcag
      481 cagcgacacc gattccaggt gcccaacgcg gtcggacgtg aagcccatcg ccgtcgcctg
      541 taggcgcgac aggcattcct cggccttcgt gtaataccgg ccattgatcg accagcccag
      601 gtcctggcaa agctcgtaga acgtgaaggt gatcggctcg ccgatagggg tgcgcttcgc
      661 gtactccaac acctgctgcc acaccagttc gtcatcgtcg gcccgcagct cgacgccggt
      721 gtaggtgatc ttcacgtcct tgttgacgtg gaaaatgacc ttgttttgca gcgcctcgcg
      781 cgggattttc ttgttgcgcg tggtgaacag ggcagagcgg gccgtgtcgt ttggcatcgc
      841 tcgcatcgtg tccggccacg gcgcaatatc gaacaaggaa agctgcattt ccttgatctg
      901 ctgcttcgtg tgtttcagca acgcggcctg cttggcctcg ctgacctgtt ttgccaggtc
      961 ctcgccggcg gtttttcgct tcttggtcgt catagttcct cgcgtgtcga tggtcatcga
     1021 cttcgccaaa cctgccgcct cctgttcaag acgacgcgaa cgctccacgg cggccgatgg
     1081 cgcgggcagg gcagggggag ccagttgcac gctgtcgcgc tcgatcttgg ccgtagcttg
     1141 ctggaccatc gagccgacgg actggaaggt ttcgcggggc gcacgcatga cggtgcggct
     1201 tgcgatggtt tcggcatcct cggcggaaaa ccccgcgtcg atcagttctt gcctgtatgc
     1261 cttccggtca aacgtccgat tcattcaccc tccttgcggg attgccccga ctcacgccgg
     1321 ggcaatgtgc ccttattcct gatttgaccc gcctggtgcc ttggtgtcca gataatccac
     1381 cttatcggca atgaagtcgg tcccgtagac cgtctggccg tccttctcgt acttggtatt
     1441 ccgaatcttg ccctgcacga ataccagcga ccccttgccc aaatacttgc cgtgggcctc
     1501 ggcctgagag ccaaaacact tgatgcggaa gaagtcggtg cgctcctgct tgtcgccggc
     1561 atcgttgcgc cacatctagg caacgccagc gctgccattt ttggggtgag gccgttcgcg
     1621 gccgaggggc gcagcccctg gggggatggg aggcccgcgt tagcgggccg ggagggttcg
     1681 agaagggggg gcacccccct tcggcgtgcg cggtcacgcg cacagggcgc agccctggtt
     1741 aaaaacaagg tttataaata ttggtttaaa agcaggttaa aagacaggtt agcggtggcc
     1801 gaaaaacggg cggaaaccct tgcaaatgct ggattttctg cctgtggaca gcccctcaaa
     1861 tgtcaatagg tgcgcccctc atctgtcagc actctgcccc tcaagtgtca aggatcgcgc
     1921 ccctcatctg tcagtagtcg cgcccctcaa gtgtcaatac cgcagggcac ttatccccag
     1981 gcttgtccac atcatctgtg ggaaactcgc gtaaaatcag gcgttttcgc cgatttgcga
     2041 ggctggccag ctccacgtcg ccggccgaaa tcgagcctgc ccctcatctg tcaacgccgc
     2101 gccgggtgag tcggcccctc aagtgtcaac gtccgcccct catctgtcag tgagggccaa
     2161 gttttccgcg aggtatccac aacgccggcg gccgcggtgt ctcgcacacg gcttcgacgg
     2221 cgtttctggc gcgtttgcag ggccatagac ggccgccagc ccagcggcga gggcaaccag
     2281 cccggtgagc gtcgcaaagg ccgaggcacg aacccagtgg acataagcct gttcggttcg
     2341 taagctgtaa tgcaagtagc gtatgcgctc acgcaactgg tccagaacct tgaccgaacg
     2401 cagcggtggt aacggcgcag tggcggtttt catggcttgt tatgactgtt tttttggggt
     2461 acagtctatg cctcgggcat ccaagcagca agcgcgttac gccgtgggtc gatgtttgat
     2521 gttatggagc agcaacgatg ttacgcagca gggcagtcgc cctaaaacaa agttaaacat
     2581 catgggggaa gcggtgatcg ccgaagtatc gactcaacta tcagaggtag ttggcgtcat
     2641 cgagcgccat ctcgaaccga cgttgctggc cgtacatttg tacggctccg cagtggatgg
     2701 cggcctgaag ccacacagcg atattgattt gctggttacg gtgaccgtaa ggcttgatga
     2761 aacaacgcgg cgagctttga tcaacgacct tttggaaact tcggcttccc ctggagagag
     2821 cgagattctc cgcgctgtag aagtcaccat tgttgtgcac gacgacatca ttccgtggcg
     2881 ttatccagct aagcgcgaac tgcaatttgg agaatggcag cgcaatgaca ttcttgcagg
     2941 tatcttcgag ccagccacga tcgacattga tctggctatc ttgctgacaa aagcaagaga
     3001 acatagcgtt gccttggtag gtccagcggc ggaggaactc tttgatccgg ttcctgaaca
     3061 ggatctattt gaggcgctaa atgaaacctt aacgctatgg aactcgccgc ccgactgggc
     3121 tggcgatgag cgaaatgtag tgcttacgtt gtcccgcatt tggtacagcg cagtaaccgg
     3181 caaaatcgcg ccgaaggatg tcgctgccga ctgggcaatg gagcgcctgc cggcccagta
     3241 tcagcccgtc atacttgaag ctagacaggc ttatcttgga caagaagaag atcgcttggc
     3301 ctcgcgcgca gatcagttgg aagaatttgt ccattacgtg aaaggcgaga tcaccaaggt
     3361 agtcggcaaa taatgtctag ctagaaattc gttcaagccg acgccgcttc gcggcgcggc
     3421 ttaactcaag cgttagatgc actaagcaca taattgctca cagccaaact atcaggtcaa
     3481 gtctgctttt attattttta agcgtgcata ataagcccta cacaaattgg gagatatatc
     3541 atgctgtcag accaagttta ctcatatata ctttagattg atttaaaact tcatttttaa
     3601 tttaaaagga tctaggtgaa gatccttttt gataatctca tgaccaaaat cccttaacgt
     3661 gagttttcgt tccactgagc gtcagacccc gtagaaaaga tcaaaggatc ttcttgagat
     3721 cctttttttc tgcgcgtaat ctgctgcttg caaacaaaaa aaccaccgct accagcggtg
     3781 gtttgtttgc cggatcaaga gctaccaact ctttttccga aggtaactgg cttcagcaga
     3841 gcgcagatac caaatactgt tcttctagtg tagccgtagt taggccacca cttcaagaac
     3901 tctgtagcac cgcctacata cctcgctctg ctaatcctgt taccagtggc tgctgccagt
     3961 ggcgataagt cgtgtcttac cgggttggac tcaagacgat agttaccgga taaggcgcag
     4021 cggtcgggct gaacgggggg ttcgtgcaca cagcccagct tggagcgaac gacctacacc
     4081 gaactgagat acctacagcg tgagctatga gaaagcgcca cgcttcccga agggagaaag
     4141 gcggacaggt atccggtaag cggcagggtc ggaacaggag agcgcacgag ggagcttcca
     4201 gggggaaacg cctggtatct ttatagtcct gtcgggtttc gccacctctg acttgagcgt
     4261 cgatttttgt gatgctcgtc aggggggcgg agcctatgga aaaacgccag caacgcggcc
     4321 tttttacggt tcctgcactc tgtgctcttc a
//
