# Supplementary material for: In- & Out-Cloning: Plasmid toolboxes for scarless transcription unit and modular Golden Gate acceptor plasmid assembly
Source: bioRxiv preprint, doi:10.1101/2024.06.22.600171, version 1 (2024-06-22)
Supplement: Supporting Data S2 [file 600171_file04.zip › pSL_mCherry_assembly_tests/pSL209.gbk]

LOCUS       pSL209        4420 bp DNA     circular SYN 12-MAR-2024
DEFINITION  .
ACCESSION   .
VERSION     .
KEYWORDS    .
SOURCE      synthetic DNA construct
  ORGANISM  synthetic DNA construct
REFERENCE   1  (bases 1 to 4420)
  AUTHORS   .
  TITLE     Direct Submission
  JOURNAL   Exported Mar 12, 2024 from SnapGene 6.2.0
            https://www.snapgene.com
FEATURES             Location/Qualifiers
     source          1..4420
                     /mol_type="other DNA"
                     /note="color: #ffffff"
                     /organism="synthetic DNA construct"
     terminator      20..65
                     /label=rrnB T1 terminator
                     /note="transcription terminator T1 from the E. coli rrnB
                     gene"
                     /note="color: #ffffff"
     terminator      107..134
                     /label=T7Te terminator
                     /note="phage T7 early transcription terminator"
                     /note="color: #ffffff"
     CDS             complement(205..1353)
                     /codon_start=1
                     /product="trans-acting replication protein that binds to
                     and activates oriV"
                     /label=trfA
                     /note="color: #993366"
                     /translation="MNRTFDRKAYRQELIDAGFSAEDAETIASRTVMRAPRETFQSVGS
                     MVQQATAKIERDSVQLAPPALPAPSAAVERSRRLEQEAAGLAKSMTIDTRGTMTTKKRK
                     TAGEDLAKQVSEAKQAALLKHTKQQIKEMQLSLFDIAPWPDTMRAMPNDTARSALFTTR
                     NKKIPREALQNKVIFHVNKDVKITYTGVELRADDDELVWQQVLEYAKRTPIGEPITFTF
                     YELCQDLGWSINGRYYTKAEECLSRLQATAMGFTSDRVGHLESVSLLHRFRVLDRGKKT
                     SRCQVLIDEEIVVLFAGDHYTKFIWEKYRKLSPTARRMFDYFSSHREPYPLKLETFRLM
                     CGSDSTRVKKWREQVGEACEELRGSGLVEHAWVNDDLVHCKR"
     rep_origin      1737..2354
                     /standard_name="oriV"
                     /label=ori
                     /label=oriV
                     /note="shows similarity to GenBank Accession Number M20134"
                     /note="color: #ffff00"
     CDS             2651..3442
                     /codon_start=1
                     /gene="aadA"
                     /product="aminoglycoside adenylyltransferase (Murphy,
                     1985)"
                     /label=SmR (SpecR/StrepR)
                     /note="confers resistance to spectinomycin and
                     streptomycin"
                     /note="color: #ccffcc"
                     /translation="MGEAVIAEVSTQLSEVVGVIERHLEPTLLAVHLYGSAVDGGLKPH
                     SDIDLLVTVTVRLDETTRRALINDLLETSASPGESEILRAVEVTIVVHDDIIPWRYPAK
                     RELQFGEWQRNDILAGIFEPATIDIDLAILLTKAREHSVALVGPAAEELFDPVPEQDLF
                     EALNETLTLWNSPPDWAGDERNVVLTLSRIWYSAVTGKIAPKDVAADWAMERLPAQYQP
                     VILEARQAYLGQEEDRLASRADQLEEFVHYVKGEITKVVGK"
     rep_origin      3783..4371
                     /label=ori
                     /label=ori - pMB1
                     /note="high-copy-number ColE1/pMB1/pBR322/pUC origin of 
                     replication"
                     /note="color: #ffff00"
ORIGIN
        1 tgatactaga gccaggcatc aaataaaacg aaaggctcag tcgaaagact gggcctttcg
       61 ttttatctgt tgtttgtcgg tgaacgctct ctactagagt cacactggct caccttcggg
      121 tgggcctttc tgcgtttata gcgatgaaga gccacgaagt ggccgggctg ctgaaccccc
      181 agccggaact gaccccacaa ggccctagcg tttgcaatgc accaggtcat cattgaccca
      241 ggcgtgttcc accaggccgc tgcctcgcaa ctcttcgcag gcttcgccga cctgctcgcg
      301 ccacttcttc acgcgggtgg aatccgatcc gcacatgagg cggaaggttt ccagcttgag
      361 cgggtacggc tcccggtgcg agctgaaata gtcgaacatc cgtcgggccg tcggcgacag
      421 cttgcggtac ttctcccata tgaatttcgt gtagtggtcg ccagcaaaca gcacgacgat
      481 ttcctcgtcg atcaggacct ggcaacggga cgttttcttg ccacggtcca ggacgcggaa
      541 gcggtgcagc agcgacaccg attccaggtg cccaacgcgg tcggacgtga agcccatcgc
      601 cgtcgcctgt aggcgcgaca ggcattcctc ggccttcgtg taataccggc cattgatcga
      661 ccagcccagg tcctggcaaa gctcgtagaa cgtgaaggtg atcggctcgc cgataggggt
      721 gcgcttcgcg tactccaaca cctgctgcca caccagttcg tcatcgtcgg cccgcagctc
      781 gacgccggtg taggtgatct tcacgtcctt gttgacgtgg aaaatgacct tgttttgcag
      841 cgcctcgcgc gggattttct tgttgcgcgt ggtgaacagg gcagagcggg ccgtgtcgtt
      901 tggcatcgct cgcatcgtgt ccggccacgg cgcaatatcg aacaaggaaa gctgcatttc
      961 cttgatctgc tgcttcgtgt gtttcagcaa cgcggcctgc ttggcctcgc tgacctgttt
     1021 tgccaggtcc tcgccggcgg tttttcgctt cttggtcgtc atagttcctc gcgtgtcgat
     1081 ggtcatcgac ttcgccaaac ctgccgcctc ctgttcaaga cgacgcgaac gctccacggc
     1141 ggccgatggc gcgggcaggg cagggggagc cagttgcacg ctgtcgcgct cgatcttggc
     1201 cgtagcttgc tggaccatcg agccgacgga ctggaaggtt tcgcggggcg cacgcatgac
     1261 ggtgcggctt gcgatggttt cggcatcctc ggcggaaaac cccgcgtcga tcagttcttg
     1321 cctgtatgcc ttccggtcaa acgtccgatt cattcaccct ccttgcggga ttgccccgac
     1381 tcacgccggg gcaatgtgcc cttattcctg atttgacccg cctggtgcct tggtgtccag
     1441 ataatccacc ttatcggcaa tgaagtcggt cccgtagacc gtctggccgt ccttctcgta
     1501 cttggtattc cgaatcttgc cctgcacgaa taccagcgac cccttgccca aatacttgcc
     1561 gtgggcctcg gcctgagagc caaaacactt gatgcggaag aagtcggtgc gctcctgctt
     1621 gtcgccggca tcgttgcgcc acatctaggc aacgccagcg ctgccatttt tggggtgagg
     1681 ccgttcgcgg ccgaggggcg cagcccctgg ggggatggga ggcccgcgtt agcgggccgg
     1741 gagggttcga gaaggggggg cacccccctt cggcgtgcgc ggtcacgcgc acagggcgca
     1801 gccctggtta aaaacaaggt ttataaatat tggtttaaaa gcaggttaaa agacaggtta
     1861 gcggtggccg aaaaacgggc ggaaaccctt gcaaatgctg gattttctgc ctgtggacag
     1921 cccctcaaat gtcaataggt gcgcccctca tctgtcagca ctctgcccct caagtgtcaa
     1981 ggatcgcgcc cctcatctgt cagtagtcgc gcccctcaag tgtcaatacc gcagggcact
     2041 tatccccagg cttgtccaca tcatctgtgg gaaactcgcg taaaatcagg cgttttcgcc
     2101 gatttgcgag gctggccagc tccacgtcgc cggccgaaat cgagcctgcc cctcatctgt
     2161 caacgccgcg ccgggtgagt cggcccctca agtgtcaacg tccgcccctc atctgtcagt
     2221 gagggccaag ttttccgcga ggtatccaca acgccggcgg ccgcggtgtc tcgcacacgg
     2281 cttcgacggc gtttctggcg cgtttgcagg gccatagacg gccgccagcc cagcggcgag
     2341 ggcaaccagc ccggtgagcg tcgcaaaggc cgaggcacga acccagtgga cataagcctg
     2401 ttcggttcgt aagctgtaat gcaagtagcg tatgcgctca cgcaactggt ccagaacctt
     2461 gaccgaacgc agcggtggta acggcgcagt ggcggttttc atggcttgtt atgactgttt
     2521 ttttggggta cagtctatgc ctcgggcatc caagcagcaa gcgcgttacg ccgtgggtcg
     2581 atgtttgatg ttatggagca gcaacgatgt tacgcagcag ggcagtcgcc ctaaaacaaa
     2641 gttaaacatc atgggggaag cggtgatcgc cgaagtatcg actcaactat cagaggtagt
     2701 tggcgtcatc gagcgccatc tcgaaccgac gttgctggcc gtacatttgt acggctccgc
     2761 agtggatggc ggcctgaagc cacacagcga tattgatttg ctggttacgg tgaccgtaag
     2821 gcttgatgaa acaacgcggc gagctttgat caacgacctt ttggaaactt cggcttcccc
     2881 tggagagagc gagattctcc gcgctgtaga agtcaccatt gttgtgcacg acgacatcat
     2941 tccgtggcgt tatccagcta agcgcgaact gcaatttgga gaatggcagc gcaatgacat
     3001 tcttgcaggt atcttcgagc cagccacgat cgacattgat ctggctatct tgctgacaaa
     3061 agcaagagaa catagcgttg ccttggtagg tccagcggcg gaggaactct ttgatccggt
     3121 tcctgaacag gatctatttg aggcgctaaa tgaaacctta acgctatgga actcgccgcc
     3181 cgactgggct ggcgatgagc gaaatgtagt gcttacgttg tcccgcattt ggtacagcgc
     3241 agtaaccggc aaaatcgcgc cgaaggatgt cgctgccgac tgggcaatgg agcgcctgcc
     3301 ggcccagtat cagcccgtca tacttgaagc tagacaggct tatcttggac aagaagaaga
     3361 tcgcttggcc tcgcgcgcag atcagttgga agaatttgtc cattacgtga aaggcgagat
     3421 caccaaggta gtcggcaaat aatgtctagc tagaaattcg ttcaagccga cgccgcttcg
     3481 cggcgcggct taactcaagc gttagatgca ctaagcacat aattgctcac agccaaacta
     3541 tcaggtcaag tctgctttta ttatttttaa gcgtgcataa taagccctac acaaattggg
     3601 agatatatca tgctgtcaga ccaagtttac tcatatatac tttagattga tttaaaactt
     3661 catttttaat ttaaaaggat ctaggtgaag atcctttttg ataatctcat gaccaaaatc
     3721 ccttaacgtg agttttcgtt ccactgagcg tcagaccccg tagaaaagat caaaggatct
     3781 tcttgagatc ctttttttct gcgcgtaatc tgctgcttgc aaacaaaaaa accaccgcta
     3841 ccagcggtgg tttgtttgcc ggatcaagag ctaccaactc tttttccgaa ggtaactggc
     3901 ttcagcagag cgcagatacc aaatactgtt cttctagtgt agccgtagtt aggccaccac
     3961 ttcaagaact ctgtagcacc gcctacatac ctcgctctgc taatcctgtt accagtggct
     4021 gctgccagtg gcgataagtc gtgtcttacc gggttggact caagacgata gttaccggat
     4081 aaggcgcagc ggtcgggctg aacggggggt tcgtgcacac agcccagctt ggagcgaacg
     4141 acctacaccg aactgagata cctacagcgt gagctatgag aaagcgccac gcttcccgaa
     4201 gggagaaagg cggacaggta tccggtaagc ggcagggtcg gaacaggaga gcgcacgagg
     4261 gagcttccag ggggaaacgc ctggtatctt tatagtcctg tcgggtttcg ccacctctga
     4321 cttgagcgtc gatttttgtg atgctcgtca ggggggcgga gcctatggaa aaacgccagc
     4381 aacgcggcct ttttacggtt cctgcactct gtgctcttca
//
