# Supplementary material for: In- & Out-Cloning: Plasmid toolboxes for scarless transcription unit and modular Golden Gate acceptor plasmid assembly
Source: bioRxiv preprint, doi:10.1101/2024.06.22.600171, version 1 (2024-06-22)
Supplement: Supporting Data S2 [file 600171_file04.zip › pSL_mCherry_assembly_tests/pSL210.gbk]

LOCUS       pSL210        5357 bp DNA     circular SYN 12-MAR-2024
DEFINITION  .
ACCESSION   .
VERSION     .
KEYWORDS    .
SOURCE      synthetic DNA construct
  ORGANISM  synthetic DNA construct
REFERENCE   1  (bases 1 to 5357)
  AUTHORS   .
  TITLE     Direct Submission
  JOURNAL   Exported Mar 12, 2024 from SnapGene 6.2.0
            https://www.snapgene.com
FEATURES             Location/Qualifiers
     source          1..5357
                     /mol_type="other DNA"
                     /note="color: #ffffff"
                     /organism="synthetic DNA construct"
     protein_bind    104..125
                     /label=CAP binding site
                     /bound_moiety="E. coli catabolite activator protein"
                     /note="CAP binding activates transcription in the presence
                     of cAMP."
                     /note="color: #31849b"
     promoter        140..170
                     /label=lac promoter
                     /note="promoter for the E. coli lac operon"
                     /note="This forward directional feature has 3 segments:
                        1: 140 .. 145 / #ffffff / -35
                        2: 146 .. 163 / #ffffff
                        3: 164 .. 170 / #ffffff / -10"
     protein_bind    178..194
                     /label=lac operator
                     /bound_moiety="lac repressor encoded by lacI"
                     /note="The lac repressor binds to the lac operator to
                     inhibit transcription in E. coli. This inhibition can be 
                     relieved by adding lactose or 
                     isopropyl-beta-D-thiogalactopyranoside (IPTG)."
                     /note="color: #31849b"
     misc_feature    212..223
                     /label=RBS
                     /note="color: #ffffff"
     CDS             230..940
                     /codon_start=1
                     /product="monomeric derivative of DsRed fluorescent
                     protein"
                     /label=mCherry
                     /note="mammalian codon-optimized"
                     /note="color: #993366"
                     /translation="MVSKGEEDNMAIIKEFMRFKVHMEGSVNGHEFEIEGEGEGRPYEG
                     TQTAKLKVTKGGPLPFAWDILSPQFMYGSKAYVKHPADIPDYLKLSFPEGFKWERVMNF
                     EDGGVVTVTQDSSLQDGEFIYKVKLRGTNFPSDGPVMQKKTMGWEASSERMYPEDGALK
                     GEIKQRLKLKDGGHYDAEVKTTYKAKKPVQLPGAYNVNIKLDITSHNEDYTIVEQYERA
                     EGRHSTGGMDELYK"
     terminator      960..1003
                     /gene="Escherichia coli rrnB"
                     /label=rrnB T1 terminator
                     /note="transcription terminator T1 from the E. coli rrnB
                     gene"
                     /note="color: #ffffff"
     terminator      1044..1071
                     /label=T7Te terminator
                     /note="phage T7 early transcription terminator"
                     /note="color: #ffffff"
     CDS             complement(1142..2290)
                     /codon_start=1
                     /product="trans-acting replication protein that binds to
                     and activates oriV"
                     /label=trfA
                     /note="color: #993366"
                     /translation="MNRTFDRKAYRQELIDAGFSAEDAETIASRTVMRAPRETFQSVGS
                     MVQQATAKIERDSVQLAPPALPAPSAAVERSRRLEQEAAGLAKSMTIDTRGTMTTKKRK
                     TAGEDLAKQVSEAKQAALLKHTKQQIKEMQLSLFDIAPWPDTMRAMPNDTARSALFTTR
                     NKKIPREALQNKVIFHVNKDVKITYTGVELRADDDELVWQQVLEYAKRTPIGEPITFTF
                     YELCQDLGWSINGRYYTKAEECLSRLQATAMGFTSDRVGHLESVSLLHRFRVLDRGKKT
                     SRCQVLIDEEIVVLFAGDHYTKFIWEKYRKLSPTARRMFDYFSSHREPYPLKLETFRLM
                     CGSDSTRVKKWREQVGEACEELRGSGLVEHAWVNDDLVHCKR"
     rep_origin      2674..3291
                     /standard_name="oriV"
                     /label=ori
                     /label=oriV
                     /note="shows similarity to GenBank Accession Number M20134"
                     /note="color: #ffff00"
     CDS             3588..4379
                     /codon_start=1
                     /gene="aadA"
                     /product="aminoglycoside adenylyltransferase (Murphy,
                     1985)"
                     /label=SmR (SpecR/StrepR)
                     /note="confers resistance to spectinomycin and
                     streptomycin"
                     /note="color: #ccffcc"
                     /translation="MGEAVIAEVSTQLSEVVGVIERHLEPTLLAVHLYGSAVDGGLKPH
                     SDIDLLVTVTVRLDETTRRALINDLLETSASPGESEILRAVEVTIVVHDDIIPWRYPAK
                     RELQFGEWQRNDILAGIFEPATIDIDLAILLTKAREHSVALVGPAAEELFDPVPEQDLF
                     EALNETLTLWNSPPDWAGDERNVVLTLSRIWYSAVTGKIAPKDVAADWAMERLPAQYQP
                     VILEARQAYLGQEEDRLASRADQLEEFVHYVKGEITKVVGK"
     rep_origin      4720..5308
                     /label=ori
                     /label=ori - pMB1
                     /note="high-copy-number ColE1/pMB1/pBR322/pUC origin of 
                     replication"
                     /note="color: #ffff00"
ORIGIN
        1 ttccaatacg caaaccgcct ctccccgcgc gttggccgat tcattaatgc agctggcacg
       61 acaggtttcc cgactggaaa gcgggcagtg agcgcaacgc aattaatgtg agttagctca
      121 ctcattaggc accccaggct ttacacttta tgcttccggc tcgtatgttg tgtggaattg
      181 tgagcggata acaatttcac acatactaga gaaagaggag aaatactaga tggtgagcaa
      241 gggcgaggag gataacatgg ccatcatcaa ggagttcatg cgcttcaagg tgcacatgga
      301 gggctccgtg aacggccacg agttcgagat cgagggcgag ggcgagggcc gcccctacga
      361 gggcacccag accgccaagc tgaaggtgac caagggtggc cccctgccct tcgcctggga
      421 catcctgtcc cctcagttca tgtacggctc caaggcctac gtgaagcacc ccgccgacat
      481 ccccgactac ttgaagctgt ccttccccga gggcttcaag tgggagcgcg tgatgaactt
      541 cgaggacggc ggcgtggtga ccgtgaccca ggactcctcc ttgcaggacg gcgagttcat
      601 ctacaaggtg aagctgcgcg gcaccaactt cccctccgac ggccccgtaa tgcagaagaa
      661 aaccatgggc tgggaggcct cctccgagcg gatgtacccc gaggacggcg ccctgaaggg
      721 cgagatcaag cagaggctga agctgaagga cggcggccac tacgacgctg aggtcaagac
      781 cacctacaag gccaagaagc ccgtgcagct gcccggcgcc tacaacgtca acatcaagtt
      841 ggacatcacc tcccacaacg aggactacac catcgtggaa cagtacgaac gcgccgaggg
      901 ccgccactcc accggcggca tggacgagct gtacaagtga tactagagcc aggcatcaaa
      961 taaaacgaaa ggctcagtcg aaagactggg cctttcgttt tatctgttgt ttgtcggtga
     1021 acgctctcta ctagagtcac actggctcac cttcgggtgg gcctttctgc gtttatagcg
     1081 gtgaagagcc acgaagtggc cgggctgctg aacccccagc cggaactgac cccacaaggc
     1141 cctagcgttt gcaatgcacc aggtcatcat tgacccaggc gtgttccacc aggccgctgc
     1201 ctcgcaactc ttcgcaggct tcgccgacct gctcgcgcca cttcttcacg cgggtggaat
     1261 ccgatccgca catgaggcgg aaggtttcca gcttgagcgg gtacggctcc cggtgcgagc
     1321 tgaaatagtc gaacatccgt cgggccgtcg gcgacagctt gcggtacttc tcccatatga
     1381 atttcgtgta gtggtcgcca gcaaacagca cgacgatttc ctcgtcgatc aggacctggc
     1441 aacgggacgt tttcttgcca cggtccagga cgcggaagcg gtgcagcagc gacaccgatt
     1501 ccaggtgccc aacgcggtcg gacgtgaagc ccatcgccgt cgcctgtagg cgcgacaggc
     1561 attcctcggc cttcgtgtaa taccggccat tgatcgacca gcccaggtcc tggcaaagct
     1621 cgtagaacgt gaaggtgatc ggctcgccga taggggtgcg cttcgcgtac tccaacacct
     1681 gctgccacac cagttcgtca tcgtcggccc gcagctcgac gccggtgtag gtgatcttca
     1741 cgtccttgtt gacgtggaaa atgaccttgt tttgcagcgc ctcgcgcggg attttcttgt
     1801 tgcgcgtggt gaacagggca gagcgggccg tgtcgtttgg catcgctcgc atcgtgtccg
     1861 gccacggcgc aatatcgaac aaggaaagct gcatttcctt gatctgctgc ttcgtgtgtt
     1921 tcagcaacgc ggcctgcttg gcctcgctga cctgttttgc caggtcctcg ccggcggttt
     1981 ttcgcttctt ggtcgtcata gttcctcgcg tgtcgatggt catcgacttc gccaaacctg
     2041 ccgcctcctg ttcaagacga cgcgaacgct ccacggcggc cgatggcgcg ggcagggcag
     2101 ggggagccag ttgcacgctg tcgcgctcga tcttggccgt agcttgctgg accatcgagc
     2161 cgacggactg gaaggtttcg cggggcgcac gcatgacggt gcggcttgcg atggtttcgg
     2221 catcctcggc ggaaaacccc gcgtcgatca gttcttgcct gtatgccttc cggtcaaacg
     2281 tccgattcat tcaccctcct tgcgggattg ccccgactca cgccggggca atgtgccctt
     2341 attcctgatt tgacccgcct ggtgccttgg tgtccagata atccacctta tcggcaatga
     2401 agtcggtccc gtagaccgtc tggccgtcct tctcgtactt ggtattccga atcttgccct
     2461 gcacgaatac cagcgacccc ttgcccaaat acttgccgtg ggcctcggcc tgagagccaa
     2521 aacacttgat gcggaagaag tcggtgcgct cctgcttgtc gccggcatcg ttgcgccaca
     2581 tctaggcaac gccagcgctg ccatttttgg ggtgaggccg ttcgcggccg aggggcgcag
     2641 cccctggggg gatgggaggc ccgcgttagc gggccgggag ggttcgagaa gggggggcac
     2701 cccccttcgg cgtgcgcggt cacgcgcaca gggcgcagcc ctggttaaaa acaaggttta
     2761 taaatattgg tttaaaagca ggttaaaaga caggttagcg gtggccgaaa aacgggcgga
     2821 aacccttgca aatgctggat tttctgcctg tggacagccc ctcaaatgtc aataggtgcg
     2881 cccctcatct gtcagcactc tgcccctcaa gtgtcaagga tcgcgcccct catctgtcag
     2941 tagtcgcgcc cctcaagtgt caataccgca gggcacttat ccccaggctt gtccacatca
     3001 tctgtgggaa actcgcgtaa aatcaggcgt tttcgccgat ttgcgaggct ggccagctcc
     3061 acgtcgccgg ccgaaatcga gcctgcccct catctgtcaa cgccgcgccg ggtgagtcgg
     3121 cccctcaagt gtcaacgtcc gcccctcatc tgtcagtgag ggccaagttt tccgcgaggt
     3181 atccacaacg ccggcggccg cggtgtctcg cacacggctt cgacggcgtt tctggcgcgt
     3241 ttgcagggcc atagacggcc gccagcccag cggcgagggc aaccagcccg gtgagcgtcg
     3301 caaaggccga ggcacgaacc cagtggacat aagcctgttc ggttcgtaag ctgtaatgca
     3361 agtagcgtat gcgctcacgc aactggtcca gaaccttgac cgaacgcagc ggtggtaacg
     3421 gcgcagtggc ggttttcatg gcttgttatg actgtttttt tggggtacag tctatgcctc
     3481 gggcatccaa gcagcaagcg cgttacgccg tgggtcgatg tttgatgtta tggagcagca
     3541 acgatgttac gcagcagggc agtcgcccta aaacaaagtt aaacatcatg ggggaagcgg
     3601 tgatcgccga agtatcgact caactatcag aggtagttgg cgtcatcgag cgccatctcg
     3661 aaccgacgtt gctggccgta catttgtacg gctccgcagt ggatggcggc ctgaagccac
     3721 acagcgatat tgatttgctg gttacggtga ccgtaaggct tgatgaaaca acgcggcgag
     3781 ctttgatcaa cgaccttttg gaaacttcgg cttcccctgg agagagcgag attctccgcg
     3841 ctgtagaagt caccattgtt gtgcacgacg acatcattcc gtggcgttat ccagctaagc
     3901 gcgaactgca atttggagaa tggcagcgca atgacattct tgcaggtatc ttcgagccag
     3961 ccacgatcga cattgatctg gctatcttgc tgacaaaagc aagagaacat agcgttgcct
     4021 tggtaggtcc agcggcggag gaactctttg atccggttcc tgaacaggat ctatttgagg
     4081 cgctaaatga aaccttaacg ctatggaact cgccgcccga ctgggctggc gatgagcgaa
     4141 atgtagtgct tacgttgtcc cgcatttggt acagcgcagt aaccggcaaa atcgcgccga
     4201 aggatgtcgc tgccgactgg gcaatggagc gcctgccggc ccagtatcag cccgtcatac
     4261 ttgaagctag acaggcttat cttggacaag aagaagatcg cttggcctcg cgcgcagatc
     4321 agttggaaga atttgtccat tacgtgaaag gcgagatcac caaggtagtc ggcaaataat
     4381 gtctagctag aaattcgttc aagccgacgc cgcttcgcgg cgcggcttaa ctcaagcgtt
     4441 agatgcacta agcacataat tgctcacagc caaactatca ggtcaagtct gcttttatta
     4501 tttttaagcg tgcataataa gccctacaca aattgggaga tatatcatgc tgtcagacca
     4561 agtttactca tatatacttt agattgattt aaaacttcat ttttaattta aaaggatcta
     4621 ggtgaagatc ctttttgata atctcatgac caaaatccct taacgtgagt tttcgttcca
     4681 ctgagcgtca gaccccgtag aaaagatcaa aggatcttct tgagatcctt tttttctgcg
     4741 cgtaatctgc tgcttgcaaa caaaaaaacc accgctacca gcggtggttt gtttgccgga
     4801 tcaagagcta ccaactcttt ttccgaaggt aactggcttc agcagagcgc agataccaaa
     4861 tactgttctt ctagtgtagc cgtagttagg ccaccacttc aagaactctg tagcaccgcc
     4921 tacatacctc gctctgctaa tcctgttacc agtggctgct gccagtggcg ataagtcgtg
     4981 tcttaccggg ttggactcaa gacgatagtt accggataag gcgcagcggt cgggctgaac
     5041 ggggggttcg tgcacacagc ccagcttgga gcgaacgacc tacaccgaac tgagatacct
     5101 acagcgtgag ctatgagaaa gcgccacgct tcccgaaggg agaaaggcgg acaggtatcc
     5161 ggtaagcggc agggtcggaa caggagagcg cacgagggag cttccagggg gaaacgcctg
     5221 gtatctttat agtcctgtcg ggtttcgcca cctctgactt gagcgtcgat ttttgtgatg
     5281 ctcgtcaggg gggcggagcc tatggaaaaa cgccagcaac gcggcctttt tacggttcct
     5341 gcactctgtg ctcttca
//
