# Supplementary material for: In- & Out-Cloning: Plasmid toolboxes for scarless transcription unit and modular Golden Gate acceptor plasmid assembly
Source: bioRxiv preprint, doi:10.1101/2024.06.22.600171, version 1 (2024-06-22)
Supplement: Supporting Data S2 [file 600171_file04.zip › pSL_mCherry_assembly_tests/pSL638.gbk]

LOCUS       pSL638        4482 bp DNA     circular SYN 12-MAR-2024
DEFINITION  .
ACCESSION   .
VERSION     .
KEYWORDS    .
SOURCE      synthetic DNA construct
  ORGANISM  synthetic DNA construct
REFERENCE   1  (bases 1 to 4482)
  AUTHORS   .
  TITLE     Direct Submission
  JOURNAL   Exported Mar 12, 2024 from SnapGene 6.2.0
            https://www.snapgene.com
FEATURES             Location/Qualifiers
     source          1..4482
                     /mol_type="other DNA"
                     /note="color: #ffffff"
                     /organism="synthetic DNA construct"
     CDS             complement(37..1185)
                     /codon_start=1
                     /standard_name="trfA"
                     /product="trans-acting replication protein that binds to
                     and activates oriV"
                     /label=trfA
                     /note="color: #993366"
                     /translation="MNRTFDRKAYRQELIDAGFSAEDAETIASRTVMRAPRETFQSVGS
                     MVQQATAKIERDSVQLAPPALPAPSAAVERSRRLEQEAAGLAKSMTIDTRGTMTTKKRK
                     TAGEDLAKQVSEAKQAALLKHTKQQIKEMQLSLFDIAPWPDTMRAMPNDTARSALFTTR
                     NKKIPREALQNKVIFHVNKDVKITYTGVELRADDDELVWQQVLEYAKRTPIGEPITFTF
                     YELCQDLGWSINGRYYTKAEECLSRLQATAMGFTSDRVGHLESVSLLHRFRVLDRGKKT
                     SRCQVLIDEEIVVLFAGDHYTKFIWEKYRKLSPTARRMFDYFSSHREPYPLKLETFRLM
                     CGSDSTRVKKWREQVGEACEELRGSGLVEHAWVNDDLVHCKR"
     rep_origin      1569..2186
                     /label=ori
                     /note="color: #ffff00"
     CDS             2483..3274
                     /codon_start=1
                     /gene="<i>aadA</i>"
                     /standard_name="SmR (SpecR/StrepR)"
                     /product="aminoglycoside adenylyltransferase (<a 
                     href=""http://www.ncbi.nlm.nih.gov/pubmed/2993813"" 
                     title=""http://www.ncbi.nlm.nih.gov/pubmed/2993813"">Murph 
                     y, 1985</a>)"
                     /label=SmR (SpecR/StrepR)
                     /note="confers resistance to spectinomycin and
                     streptomycin"
                     /note="color: #ccffcc"
                     /translation="MGEAVIAEVSTQLSEVVGVIERHLEPTLLAVHLYGSAVDGGLKPH
                     SDIDLLVTVTVRLDETTRRALINDLLETSASPGESEILRAVEVTIVVHDDIIPWRYPAK
                     RELQFGEWQRNDILAGIFEPATIDIDLAILLTKAREHSVALVGPAAEELFDPVPEQDLF
                     EALNETLTLWNSPPDWAGDERNVVLTLSRIWYSAVTGKIAPKDVAADWAMERLPAQYQP
                     VILEARQAYLGQEEDRLASRADQLEEFVHYVKGEITKVVGK"
     rep_origin      3615..4203
                     /label=ori
                     /note="color: #ffff00"
     protein_bind    4356..4377
                     /standard_name="CAP binding site"
                     /label=CAP binding site
                     /bound_moiety="<i>E. coli</i> catabolite activator
                     protein"
                     /note="CAP binding activates transcription in the presence
                     of cAMP."
                     /note="color: #31849b"
     promoter        4392..4422
                     /standard_name="lac promoter"
                     /label=lac promoter
                     /note="promoter for the <i>E. coli lac</i> operon"
                     /note="This forward directional feature has 3 segments:
                        1: 4392 .. 4397 / #ffffff
                        2: 4398 .. 4415 / #ffffff
                        3: 4416 .. 4422 / #ffffff"
     protein_bind    4430..4446
                     /standard_name="lac operator"
                     /label=lac operator binding site
                     /bound_moiety="<i>lac</i> repressor encoded by
                     <i>lacI</i>"
                     /note="The <i>lac</i> repressor binds to the <i>lac</i>
                     operator to inhibit transcription in <i>E. coli</i>. This 
                     inhibition can be relieved by adding lactose or 
                     isopropyl-beta-D-thiogalactopyranoside (IPTG)."
                     /note="color: #31849b"
ORIGIN
        1 tgctgaaccc ccagccggaa ctgaccccac aaggccctag cgtttgcaat gcaccaggtc
       61 atcattgacc caggcgtgtt ccaccaggcc gctgcctcgc aactcttcgc aggcttcgcc
      121 gacctgctcg cgccacttct tcacgcgggt ggaatccgat ccgcacatga ggcggaaggt
      181 ttccagcttg agcgggtacg gctcccggtg cgagctgaaa tagtcgaaca tccgtcgggc
      241 cgtcggcgac agcttgcggt acttctccca tatgaatttc gtgtagtggt cgccagcaaa
      301 cagcacgacg atttcctcgt cgatcaggac ctggcaacgg gacgttttct tgccacggtc
      361 caggacgcgg aagcggtgca gcagcgacac cgattccagg tgcccaacgc ggtcggacgt
      421 gaagcccatc gccgtcgcct gtaggcgcga caggcattcc tcggccttcg tgtaataccg
      481 gccattgatc gaccagccca ggtcctggca aagctcgtag aacgtgaagg tgatcggctc
      541 gccgataggg gtgcgcttcg cgtactccaa cacctgctgc cacaccagtt cgtcatcgtc
      601 ggcccgcagc tcgacgccgg tgtaggtgat cttcacgtcc ttgttgacgt ggaaaatgac
      661 cttgttttgc agcgcctcgc gcgggatttt cttgttgcgc gtggtgaaca gggcagagcg
      721 ggccgtgtcg tttggcatcg ctcgcatcgt gtccggccac ggcgcaatat cgaacaagga
      781 aagctgcatt tccttgatct gctgcttcgt gtgtttcagc aacgcggcct gcttggcctc
      841 gctgacctgt tttgccaggt cctcgccggc ggtttttcgc ttcttggtcg tcatagttcc
      901 tcgcgtgtcg atggtcatcg acttcgccaa acctgccgcc tcctgttcaa gacgacgcga
      961 acgctccacg gcggccgatg gcgcgggcag ggcaggggga gccagttgca cgctgtcgcg
     1021 ctcgatcttg gccgtagctt gctggaccat cgagccgacg gactggaagg tttcgcgggg
     1081 cgcacgcatg acggtgcggc ttgcgatggt ttcggcatcc tcggcggaaa accccgcgtc
     1141 gatcagttct tgcctgtatg ccttccggtc aaacgtccga ttcattcacc ctccttgcgg
     1201 gattgccccg actcacgccg gggcaatgtg cccttattcc tgatttgacc cgcctggtgc
     1261 cttggtgtcc agataatcca ccttatcggc aatgaagtcg gtcccgtaga ccgtctggcc
     1321 gtccttctcg tacttggtat tccgaatctt gccctgcacg aataccagcg accccttgcc
     1381 caaatacttg ccgtgggcct cggcctgaga gccaaaacac ttgatgcgga agaagtcggt
     1441 gcgctcctgc ttgtcgccgg catcgttgcg ccacatctag gcaacgccag cgctgccatt
     1501 tttggggtga ggccgttcgc ggccgagggg cgcagcccct ggggggatgg gaggcccgcg
     1561 ttagcgggcc gggagggttc gagaaggggg ggcacccccc ttcggcgtgc gcggtcacgc
     1621 gcacagggcg cagccctggt taaaaacaag gtttataaat attggtttaa aagcaggtta
     1681 aaagacaggt tagcggtggc cgaaaaacgg gcggaaaccc ttgcaaatgc tggattttct
     1741 gcctgtggac agcccctcaa atgtcaatag gtgcgcccct catctgtcag cactctgccc
     1801 ctcaagtgtc aaggatcgcg cccctcatct gtcagtagtc gcgcccctca agtgtcaata
     1861 ccgcagggca cttatcccca ggcttgtcca catcatctgt gggaaactcg cgtaaaatca
     1921 ggcgttttcg ccgatttgcg aggctggcca gctccacgtc gccggccgaa atcgagcctg
     1981 cccctcatct gtcaacgccg cgccgggtga gtcggcccct caagtgtcaa cgtccgcccc
     2041 tcatctgtca gtgagggcca agttttccgc gaggtatcca caacgccggc ggccgcggtg
     2101 tctcgcacac ggcttcgacg gcgtttctgg cgcgtttgca gggccataga cggccgccag
     2161 cccagcggcg agggcaacca gcccggtgag cgtcgcaaag gccgaggcac gaacccagtg
     2221 gacataagcc tgttcggttc gtaagctgta atgcaagtag cgtatgcgct cacgcaactg
     2281 gtccagaacc ttgaccgaac gcagcggtgg taacggcgca gtggcggttt tcatggcttg
     2341 ttatgactgt ttttttgggg tacagtctat gcctcgggca tccaagcagc aagcgcgtta
     2401 cgccgtgggt cgatgtttga tgttatggag cagcaacgat gttacgcagc agggcagtcg
     2461 ccctaaaaca aagttaaaca tcatggggga agcggtgatc gccgaagtat cgactcaact
     2521 atcagaggta gttggcgtca tcgagcgcca tctcgaaccg acgttgctgg ccgtacattt
     2581 gtacggctcc gcagtggatg gcggcctgaa gccacacagc gatattgatt tgctggttac
     2641 ggtgaccgta aggcttgatg aaacaacgcg gcgagctttg atcaacgacc ttttggaaac
     2701 ttcggcttcc cctggagaga gcgagattct ccgcgctgta gaagtcacca ttgttgtgca
     2761 cgacgacatc attccgtggc gttatccagc taagcgcgaa ctgcaatttg gagaatggca
     2821 gcgcaatgac attcttgcag gtatcttcga gccagccacg atcgacattg atctggctat
     2881 cttgctgaca aaagcaagag aacatagcgt tgccttggta ggtccagcgg cggaggaact
     2941 ctttgatccg gttcctgaac aggatctatt tgaggcgcta aatgaaacct taacgctatg
     3001 gaactcgccg cccgactggg ctggcgatga gcgaaatgta gtgcttacgt tgtcccgcat
     3061 ttggtacagc gcagtaaccg gcaaaatcgc gccgaaggat gtcgctgccg actgggcaat
     3121 ggagcgcctg ccggcccagt atcagcccgt catacttgaa gctagacagg cttatcttgg
     3181 acaagaagaa gatcgcttgg cctcgcgcgc agatcagttg gaagaatttg tccattacgt
     3241 gaaaggcgag atcaccaagg tagtcggcaa ataatgtcta gctagaaatt cgttcaagcc
     3301 gacgccgctt cgcggcgcgg cttaactcaa gcgttagatg cactaagcac ataattgctc
     3361 acagccaaac tatcaggtca agtctgcttt tattattttt aagcgtgcat aataagccct
     3421 acacaaattg ggagatatat catgctgtca gaccaagttt actcatatat actttagatt
     3481 gatttaaaac ttcattttta atttaaaagg atctaggtga agatcctttt tgataatctc
     3541 atgaccaaaa tcccttaacg tgagttttcg ttccactgag cgtcagaccc cgtagaaaag
     3601 atcaaaggat cttcttgaga tccttttttt ctgcgcgtaa tctgctgctt gcaaacaaaa
     3661 aaaccaccgc taccagcggt ggtttgtttg ccggatcaag agctaccaac tctttttccg
     3721 aaggtaactg gcttcagcag agcgcagata ccaaatactg ttcttctagt gtagccgtag
     3781 ttaggccacc acttcaagaa ctctgtagca ccgcctacat acctcgctct gctaatcctg
     3841 ttaccagtgg ctgctgccag tggcgataag tcgtgtctta ccgggttgga ctcaagacga
     3901 tagttaccgg ataaggcgca gcggtcgggc tgaacggggg gttcgtgcac acagcccagc
     3961 ttggagcgaa cgacctacac cgaactgaga tacctacagc gtgagctatg agaaagcgcc
     4021 acgcttcccg aagggagaaa ggcggacagg tatccggtaa gcggcagggt cggaacagga
     4081 gagcgcacga gggagcttcc agggggaaac gcctggtatc tttatagtcc tgtcgggttt
     4141 cgccacctct gacttgagcg tcgatttttg tgatgctcgt caggggggcg gagcctatgg
     4201 aaaaacgcca gcaacgcggc ctttttacgg ttcctgcact ctgtgctctt catatcaata
     4261 cgcaaaccgc ctctccccgc gcgttggccg attcattaat gcagctggca cgacaggttt
     4321 cccgactgga aagcgggcag tgagcgcaac gcaattaatg tgagttagct cactcattag
     4381 gcaccccagg ctttacactt tatgcttccg gctcgtatgt tgtgtggaat tgtgagcgga
     4441 taacaatttc acacaacttg aagagccacg aagtggccgg gc
//
