# Supplementary material for: In- & Out-Cloning: Plasmid toolboxes for scarless transcription unit and modular Golden Gate acceptor plasmid assembly
Source: bioRxiv preprint, doi:10.1101/2024.06.22.600171, version 1 (2024-06-22)
Supplement: Supporting Data S2 [file 600171_file04.zip › pSL_mCherry_assembly_tests/pSL639.gbk]

LOCUS       pSL639        4304 bp DNA     circular SYN 12-MAR-2024
DEFINITION  .
ACCESSION   .
VERSION     .
KEYWORDS    .
SOURCE      synthetic DNA construct
  ORGANISM  synthetic DNA construct
REFERENCE   1  (bases 1 to 4304)
  AUTHORS   .
  TITLE     Direct Submission
  JOURNAL   Exported Mar 12, 2024 from SnapGene 6.2.0
            https://www.snapgene.com
FEATURES             Location/Qualifiers
     source          1..4304
                     /mol_type="other DNA"
                     /note="color: #ffffff"
                     /organism="synthetic DNA construct"
     CDS             complement(30..1178)
                     /codon_start=1
                     /standard_name="trfA"
                     /product="trans-acting replication protein that binds to
                     and activates oriV"
                     /label=trfA
                     /note="color: #993366"
                     /translation="MNRTFDRKAYRQELIDAGFSAEDAETIASRTVMRAPRETFQSVGS
                     MVQQATAKIERDSVQLAPPALPAPSAAVERSRRLEQEAAGLAKSMTIDTRGTMTTKKRK
                     TAGEDLAKQVSEAKQAALLKHTKQQIKEMQLSLFDIAPWPDTMRAMPNDTARSALFTTR
                     NKKIPREALQNKVIFHVNKDVKITYTGVELRADDDELVWQQVLEYAKRTPIGEPITFTF
                     YELCQDLGWSINGRYYTKAEECLSRLQATAMGFTSDRVGHLESVSLLHRFRVLDRGKKT
                     SRCQVLIDEEIVVLFAGDHYTKFIWEKYRKLSPTARRMFDYFSSHREPYPLKLETFRLM
                     CGSDSTRVKKWREQVGEACEELRGSGLVEHAWVNDDLVHCKR"
     rep_origin      1562..2179
                     /label=ori
                     /note="color: #ffff00"
     CDS             2476..3267
                     /codon_start=1
                     /gene="<i>aadA</i>"
                     /standard_name="SmR (SpecR/StrepR)"
                     /product="aminoglycoside adenylyltransferase (<a 
                     href=""http://www.ncbi.nlm.nih.gov/pubmed/2993813"" 
                     title=""http://www.ncbi.nlm.nih.gov/pubmed/2993813"">Murph 
                     y, 1985</a>)"
                     /label=SmR (SpecR/StrepR)
                     /note="confers resistance to spectinomycin and
                     streptomycin"
                     /note="color: #ccffcc"
                     /translation="MGEAVIAEVSTQLSEVVGVIERHLEPTLLAVHLYGSAVDGGLKPH
                     SDIDLLVTVTVRLDETTRRALINDLLETSASPGESEILRAVEVTIVVHDDIIPWRYPAK
                     RELQFGEWQRNDILAGIFEPATIDIDLAILLTKAREHSVALVGPAAEELFDPVPEQDLF
                     EALNETLTLWNSPPDWAGDERNVVLTLSRIWYSAVTGKIAPKDVAADWAMERLPAQYQP
                     VILEARQAYLGQEEDRLASRADQLEEFVHYVKGEITKVVGK"
     rep_origin      3608..4196
                     /label=ori
                     /note="color: #ffff00"
     misc_feature    4253..4264
                     /standard_name="RBS"
                     /label=RBS
                     /note="color: #ffffff"
ORIGIN
        1 cccccagccg gaactgaccc cacaaggccc tagcgtttgc aatgcaccag gtcatcattg
       61 acccaggcgt gttccaccag gccgctgcct cgcaactctt cgcaggcttc gccgacctgc
      121 tcgcgccact tcttcacgcg ggtggaatcc gatccgcaca tgaggcggaa ggtttccagc
      181 ttgagcgggt acggctcccg gtgcgagctg aaatagtcga acatccgtcg ggccgtcggc
      241 gacagcttgc ggtacttctc ccatatgaat ttcgtgtagt ggtcgccagc aaacagcacg
      301 acgatttcct cgtcgatcag gacctggcaa cgggacgttt tcttgccacg gtccaggacg
      361 cggaagcggt gcagcagcga caccgattcc aggtgcccaa cgcggtcgga cgtgaagccc
      421 atcgccgtcg cctgtaggcg cgacaggcat tcctcggcct tcgtgtaata ccggccattg
      481 atcgaccagc ccaggtcctg gcaaagctcg tagaacgtga aggtgatcgg ctcgccgata
      541 ggggtgcgct tcgcgtactc caacacctgc tgccacacca gttcgtcatc gtcggcccgc
      601 agctcgacgc cggtgtaggt gatcttcacg tccttgttga cgtggaaaat gaccttgttt
      661 tgcagcgcct cgcgcgggat tttcttgttg cgcgtggtga acagggcaga gcgggccgtg
      721 tcgtttggca tcgctcgcat cgtgtccggc cacggcgcaa tatcgaacaa ggaaagctgc
      781 atttccttga tctgctgctt cgtgtgtttc agcaacgcgg cctgcttggc ctcgctgacc
      841 tgttttgcca ggtcctcgcc ggcggttttt cgcttcttgg tcgtcatagt tcctcgcgtg
      901 tcgatggtca tcgacttcgc caaacctgcc gcctcctgtt caagacgacg cgaacgctcc
      961 acggcggccg atggcgcggg cagggcaggg ggagccagtt gcacgctgtc gcgctcgatc
     1021 ttggccgtag cttgctggac catcgagccg acggactgga aggtttcgcg gggcgcacgc
     1081 atgacggtgc ggcttgcgat ggtttcggca tcctcggcgg aaaaccccgc gtcgatcagt
     1141 tcttgcctgt atgccttccg gtcaaacgtc cgattcattc accctccttg cgggattgcc
     1201 ccgactcacg ccggggcaat gtgcccttat tcctgatttg acccgcctgg tgccttggtg
     1261 tccagataat ccaccttatc ggcaatgaag tcggtcccgt agaccgtctg gccgtccttc
     1321 tcgtacttgg tattccgaat cttgccctgc acgaatacca gcgacccctt gcccaaatac
     1381 ttgccgtggg cctcggcctg agagccaaaa cacttgatgc ggaagaagtc ggtgcgctcc
     1441 tgcttgtcgc cggcatcgtt gcgccacatc taggcaacgc cagcgctgcc atttttgggg
     1501 tgaggccgtt cgcggccgag gggcgcagcc cctgggggga tgggaggccc gcgttagcgg
     1561 gccgggaggg ttcgagaagg gggggcaccc cccttcggcg tgcgcggtca cgcgcacagg
     1621 gcgcagccct ggttaaaaac aaggtttata aatattggtt taaaagcagg ttaaaagaca
     1681 ggttagcggt ggccgaaaaa cgggcggaaa cccttgcaaa tgctggattt tctgcctgtg
     1741 gacagcccct caaatgtcaa taggtgcgcc cctcatctgt cagcactctg cccctcaagt
     1801 gtcaaggatc gcgcccctca tctgtcagta gtcgcgcccc tcaagtgtca ataccgcagg
     1861 gcacttatcc ccaggcttgt ccacatcatc tgtgggaaac tcgcgtaaaa tcaggcgttt
     1921 tcgccgattt gcgaggctgg ccagctccac gtcgccggcc gaaatcgagc ctgcccctca
     1981 tctgtcaacg ccgcgccggg tgagtcggcc cctcaagtgt caacgtccgc ccctcatctg
     2041 tcagtgaggg ccaagttttc cgcgaggtat ccacaacgcc ggcggccgcg gtgtctcgca
     2101 cacggcttcg acggcgtttc tggcgcgttt gcagggccat agacggccgc cagcccagcg
     2161 gcgagggcaa ccagcccggt gagcgtcgca aaggccgagg cacgaaccca gtggacataa
     2221 gcctgttcgg ttcgtaagct gtaatgcaag tagcgtatgc gctcacgcaa ctggtccaga
     2281 accttgaccg aacgcagcgg tggtaacggc gcagtggcgg ttttcatggc ttgttatgac
     2341 tgtttttttg gggtacagtc tatgcctcgg gcatccaagc agcaagcgcg ttacgccgtg
     2401 ggtcgatgtt tgatgttatg gagcagcaac gatgttacgc agcagggcag tcgccctaaa
     2461 acaaagttaa acatcatggg ggaagcggtg atcgccgaag tatcgactca actatcagag
     2521 gtagttggcg tcatcgagcg ccatctcgaa ccgacgttgc tggccgtaca tttgtacggc
     2581 tccgcagtgg atggcggcct gaagccacac agcgatattg atttgctggt tacggtgacc
     2641 gtaaggcttg atgaaacaac gcggcgagct ttgatcaacg accttttgga aacttcggct
     2701 tcccctggag agagcgagat tctccgcgct gtagaagtca ccattgttgt gcacgacgac
     2761 atcattccgt ggcgttatcc agctaagcgc gaactgcaat ttggagaatg gcagcgcaat
     2821 gacattcttg caggtatctt cgagccagcc acgatcgaca ttgatctggc tatcttgctg
     2881 acaaaagcaa gagaacatag cgttgccttg gtaggtccag cggcggagga actctttgat
     2941 ccggttcctg aacaggatct atttgaggcg ctaaatgaaa ccttaacgct atggaactcg
     3001 ccgcccgact gggctggcga tgagcgaaat gtagtgctta cgttgtcccg catttggtac
     3061 agcgcagtaa ccggcaaaat cgcgccgaag gatgtcgctg ccgactgggc aatggagcgc
     3121 ctgccggccc agtatcagcc cgtcatactt gaagctagac aggcttatct tggacaagaa
     3181 gaagatcgct tggcctcgcg cgcagatcag ttggaagaat ttgtccatta cgtgaaaggc
     3241 gagatcacca aggtagtcgg caaataatgt ctagctagaa attcgttcaa gccgacgccg
     3301 cttcgcggcg cggcttaact caagcgttag atgcactaag cacataattg ctcacagcca
     3361 aactatcagg tcaagtctgc ttttattatt tttaagcgtg cataataagc cctacacaaa
     3421 ttgggagata tatcatgctg tcagaccaag tttactcata tatactttag attgatttaa
     3481 aacttcattt ttaatttaaa aggatctagg tgaagatcct ttttgataat ctcatgacca
     3541 aaatccctta acgtgagttt tcgttccact gagcgtcaga ccccgtagaa aagatcaaag
     3601 gatcttcttg agatcctttt tttctgcgcg taatctgctg cttgcaaaca aaaaaaccac
     3661 cgctaccagc ggtggtttgt ttgccggatc aagagctacc aactcttttt ccgaaggtaa
     3721 ctggcttcag cagagcgcag ataccaaata ctgttcttct agtgtagccg tagttaggcc
     3781 accacttcaa gaactctgta gcaccgccta catacctcgc tctgctaatc ctgttaccag
     3841 tggctgctgc cagtggcgat aagtcgtgtc ttaccgggtt ggactcaaga cgatagttac
     3901 cggataaggc gcagcggtcg ggctgaacgg ggggttcgtg cacacagccc agcttggagc
     3961 gaacgaccta caccgaactg agatacctac agcgtgagct atgagaaagc gccacgcttc
     4021 ccgaagggag aaaggcggac aggtatccgg taagcggcag ggtcggaaca ggagagcgca
     4081 cgagggagct tccaggggga aacgcctggt atctttatag tcctgtcggg tttcgccacc
     4141 tctgacttga gcgtcgattt ttgtgatgct cgtcaggggg gcggagccta tggaaaaacg
     4201 ccagcaacgc ggccttttta cggttcctgc actctgtgct cttcaactag agaaagagga
     4261 gaaatactag atgtgaagag ccacgaagtg gccgggctgc tgaa
//
