# Supplementary material for: In- & Out-Cloning: Plasmid toolboxes for scarless transcription unit and modular Golden Gate acceptor plasmid assembly
Source: bioRxiv preprint, doi:10.1101/2024.06.22.600171, version 1 (2024-06-22)
Supplement: Supporting Data S2 [file 600171_file04.zip › pSL_mCherry_assembly_tests/pSL640.gbk]

LOCUS       pSL640        4508 bp DNA     circular SYN 12-MAR-2024
DEFINITION  .
ACCESSION   .
VERSION     .
KEYWORDS    .
SOURCE      synthetic DNA construct
  ORGANISM  synthetic DNA construct
REFERENCE   1  (bases 1 to 4508)
  AUTHORS   .
  TITLE     Direct Submission
  JOURNAL   Exported Mar 12, 2024 from SnapGene 6.2.0
            https://www.snapgene.com
FEATURES             Location/Qualifiers
     source          1..4508
                     /mol_type="other DNA"
                     /note="color: #ffffff"
                     /organism="synthetic DNA construct"
     protein_bind    104..125
                     /standard_name="CAP binding site"
                     /label=CAP binding site
                     /bound_moiety="<i>E. coli</i> catabolite activator
                     protein"
                     /note="CAP binding activates transcription in the presence
                     of cAMP."
                     /note="color: #31849b"
     promoter        140..170
                     /standard_name="lac promoter"
                     /label=lac promoter
                     /note="promoter for the <i>E. coli lac</i> operon"
                     /note="This feature has 3 segments:
                        1: 140 .. 145 / #ffffff
                        2: 146 .. 163 / #ffffff
                        3: 164 .. 170 / #ffffff"
     protein_bind    178..194
                     /standard_name="lac operator"
                     /label=lac operator binding site
                     /bound_moiety="<i>lac</i> repressor encoded by
                     <i>lacI</i>"
                     /note="The <i>lac</i> repressor binds to the <i>lac</i>
                     operator to inhibit transcription in <i>E. coli</i>. This 
                     inhibition can be relieved by adding lactose or 
                     isopropyl-beta-D-thiogalactopyranoside (IPTG)."
                     /note="color: #31849b"
     misc_feature    212..223
                     /standard_name="RBS"
                     /label=RBS
                     /note="color: #ffffff"
     CDS             complement(293..1441)
                     /codon_start=1
                     /standard_name="trfA"
                     /product="trans-acting replication protein that binds to
                     and activates oriV"
                     /label=trfA
                     /note="color: #993366"
                     /translation="MNRTFDRKAYRQELIDAGFSAEDAETIASRTVMRAPRETFQSVGS
                     MVQQATAKIERDSVQLAPPALPAPSAAVERSRRLEQEAAGLAKSMTIDTRGTMTTKKRK
                     TAGEDLAKQVSEAKQAALLKHTKQQIKEMQLSLFDIAPWPDTMRAMPNDTARSALFTTR
                     NKKIPREALQNKVIFHVNKDVKITYTGVELRADDDELVWQQVLEYAKRTPIGEPITFTF
                     YELCQDLGWSINGRYYTKAEECLSRLQATAMGFTSDRVGHLESVSLLHRFRVLDRGKKT
                     SRCQVLIDEEIVVLFAGDHYTKFIWEKYRKLSPTARRMFDYFSSHREPYPLKLETFRLM
                     CGSDSTRVKKWREQVGEACEELRGSGLVEHAWVNDDLVHCKR"
     rep_origin      1825..2442
                     /label=ori
                     /note="color: #ffff00"
     CDS             2739..3530
                     /codon_start=1
                     /gene="<i>aadA</i>"
                     /standard_name="SmR (SpecR/StrepR)"
                     /product="aminoglycoside adenylyltransferase (<a 
                     href=""http://www.ncbi.nlm.nih.gov/pubmed/2993813"" 
                     title=""http://www.ncbi.nlm.nih.gov/pubmed/2993813"">Murph 
                     y, 1985</a>)"
                     /label=SmR (SpecR/StrepR)
                     /note="confers resistance to spectinomycin and
                     streptomycin"
                     /note="color: #ccffcc"
                     /translation="MGEAVIAEVSTQLSEVVGVIERHLEPTLLAVHLYGSAVDGGLKPH
                     SDIDLLVTVTVRLDETTRRALINDLLETSASPGESEILRAVEVTIVVHDDIIPWRYPAK
                     RELQFGEWQRNDILAGIFEPATIDIDLAILLTKAREHSVALVGPAAEELFDPVPEQDLF
                     EALNETLTLWNSPPDWAGDERNVVLTLSRIWYSAVTGKIAPKDVAADWAMERLPAQYQP
                     VILEARQAYLGQEEDRLASRADQLEEFVHYVKGEITKVVGK"
     rep_origin      3871..4459
                     /label=ori
                     /note="color: #ffff00"
ORIGIN
        1 tatcaatacg caaaccgcct ctccccgcgc gttggccgat tcattaatgc agctggcacg
       61 acaggtttcc cgactggaaa gcgggcagtg agcgcaacgc aattaatgtg agttagctca
      121 ctcattaggc accccaggct ttacacttta tgcttccggc tcgtatgttg tgtggaattg
      181 tgagcggata acaatttcac acatactaga gaaagaggag aaatactaga tgtgaagagc
      241 cacgaagtgg ccgggctgct gaacccccag ccggaactga ccccacaagg ccctagcgtt
      301 tgcaatgcac caggtcatca ttgacccagg cgtgttccac caggccgctg cctcgcaact
      361 cttcgcaggc ttcgccgacc tgctcgcgcc acttcttcac gcgggtggaa tccgatccgc
      421 acatgaggcg gaaggtttcc agcttgagcg ggtacggctc ccggtgcgag ctgaaatagt
      481 cgaacatccg tcgggccgtc ggcgacagct tgcggtactt ctcccatatg aatttcgtgt
      541 agtggtcgcc agcaaacagc acgacgattt cctcgtcgat caggacctgg caacgggacg
      601 ttttcttgcc acggtccagg acgcggaagc ggtgcagcag cgacaccgat tccaggtgcc
      661 caacgcggtc ggacgtgaag cccatcgccg tcgcctgtag gcgcgacagg cattcctcgg
      721 ccttcgtgta ataccggcca ttgatcgacc agcccaggtc ctggcaaagc tcgtagaacg
      781 tgaaggtgat cggctcgccg ataggggtgc gcttcgcgta ctccaacacc tgctgccaca
      841 ccagttcgtc atcgtcggcc cgcagctcga cgccggtgta ggtgatcttc acgtccttgt
      901 tgacgtggaa aatgaccttg ttttgcagcg cctcgcgcgg gattttcttg ttgcgcgtgg
      961 tgaacagggc agagcgggcc gtgtcgtttg gcatcgctcg catcgtgtcc ggccacggcg
     1021 caatatcgaa caaggaaagc tgcatttcct tgatctgctg cttcgtgtgt ttcagcaacg
     1081 cggcctgctt ggcctcgctg acctgttttg ccaggtcctc gccggcggtt tttcgcttct
     1141 tggtcgtcat agttcctcgc gtgtcgatgg tcatcgactt cgccaaacct gccgcctcct
     1201 gttcaagacg acgcgaacgc tccacggcgg ccgatggcgc gggcagggca gggggagcca
     1261 gttgcacgct gtcgcgctcg atcttggccg tagcttgctg gaccatcgag ccgacggact
     1321 ggaaggtttc gcggggcgca cgcatgacgg tgcggcttgc gatggtttcg gcatcctcgg
     1381 cggaaaaccc cgcgtcgatc agttcttgcc tgtatgcctt ccggtcaaac gtccgattca
     1441 ttcaccctcc ttgcgggatt gccccgactc acgccggggc aatgtgccct tattcctgat
     1501 ttgacccgcc tggtgccttg gtgtccagat aatccacctt atcggcaatg aagtcggtcc
     1561 cgtagaccgt ctggccgtcc ttctcgtact tggtattccg aatcttgccc tgcacgaata
     1621 ccagcgaccc cttgcccaaa tacttgccgt gggcctcggc ctgagagcca aaacacttga
     1681 tgcggaagaa gtcggtgcgc tcctgcttgt cgccggcatc gttgcgccac atctaggcaa
     1741 cgccagcgct gccatttttg gggtgaggcc gttcgcggcc gaggggcgca gcccctgggg
     1801 ggatgggagg cccgcgttag cgggccggga gggttcgaga agggggggca ccccccttcg
     1861 gcgtgcgcgg tcacgcgcac agggcgcagc cctggttaaa aacaaggttt ataaatattg
     1921 gtttaaaagc aggttaaaag acaggttagc ggtggccgaa aaacgggcgg aaacccttgc
     1981 aaatgctgga ttttctgcct gtggacagcc cctcaaatgt caataggtgc gcccctcatc
     2041 tgtcagcact ctgcccctca agtgtcaagg atcgcgcccc tcatctgtca gtagtcgcgc
     2101 ccctcaagtg tcaataccgc agggcactta tccccaggct tgtccacatc atctgtggga
     2161 aactcgcgta aaatcaggcg ttttcgccga tttgcgaggc tggccagctc cacgtcgccg
     2221 gccgaaatcg agcctgcccc tcatctgtca acgccgcgcc gggtgagtcg gcccctcaag
     2281 tgtcaacgtc cgcccctcat ctgtcagtga gggccaagtt ttccgcgagg tatccacaac
     2341 gccggcggcc gcggtgtctc gcacacggct tcgacggcgt ttctggcgcg tttgcagggc
     2401 catagacggc cgccagccca gcggcgaggg caaccagccc ggtgagcgtc gcaaaggccg
     2461 aggcacgaac ccagtggaca taagcctgtt cggttcgtaa gctgtaatgc aagtagcgta
     2521 tgcgctcacg caactggtcc agaaccttga ccgaacgcag cggtggtaac ggcgcagtgg
     2581 cggttttcat ggcttgttat gactgttttt ttggggtaca gtctatgcct cgggcatcca
     2641 agcagcaagc gcgttacgcc gtgggtcgat gtttgatgtt atggagcagc aacgatgtta
     2701 cgcagcaggg cagtcgccct aaaacaaagt taaacatcat gggggaagcg gtgatcgccg
     2761 aagtatcgac tcaactatca gaggtagttg gcgtcatcga gcgccatctc gaaccgacgt
     2821 tgctggccgt acatttgtac ggctccgcag tggatggcgg cctgaagcca cacagcgata
     2881 ttgatttgct ggttacggtg accgtaaggc ttgatgaaac aacgcggcga gctttgatca
     2941 acgacctttt ggaaacttcg gcttcccctg gagagagcga gattctccgc gctgtagaag
     3001 tcaccattgt tgtgcacgac gacatcattc cgtggcgtta tccagctaag cgcgaactgc
     3061 aatttggaga atggcagcgc aatgacattc ttgcaggtat cttcgagcca gccacgatcg
     3121 acattgatct ggctatcttg ctgacaaaag caagagaaca tagcgttgcc ttggtaggtc
     3181 cagcggcgga ggaactcttt gatccggttc ctgaacagga tctatttgag gcgctaaatg
     3241 aaaccttaac gctatggaac tcgccgcccg actgggctgg cgatgagcga aatgtagtgc
     3301 ttacgttgtc ccgcatttgg tacagcgcag taaccggcaa aatcgcgccg aaggatgtcg
     3361 ctgccgactg ggcaatggag cgcctgccgg cccagtatca gcccgtcata cttgaagcta
     3421 gacaggctta tcttggacaa gaagaagatc gcttggcctc gcgcgcagat cagttggaag
     3481 aatttgtcca ttacgtgaaa ggcgagatca ccaaggtagt cggcaaataa tgtctagcta
     3541 gaaattcgtt caagccgacg ccgcttcgcg gcgcggctta actcaagcgt tagatgcact
     3601 aagcacataa ttgctcacag ccaaactatc aggtcaagtc tgcttttatt atttttaagc
     3661 gtgcataata agccctacac aaattgggag atatatcatg ctgtcagacc aagtttactc
     3721 atatatactt tagattgatt taaaacttca tttttaattt aaaaggatct aggtgaagat
     3781 cctttttgat aatctcatga ccaaaatccc ttaacgtgag ttttcgttcc actgagcgtc
     3841 agaccccgta gaaaagatca aaggatcttc ttgagatcct ttttttctgc gcgtaatctg
     3901 ctgcttgcaa acaaaaaaac caccgctacc agcggtggtt tgtttgccgg atcaagagct
     3961 accaactctt tttccgaagg taactggctt cagcagagcg cagataccaa atactgttct
     4021 tctagtgtag ccgtagttag gccaccactt caagaactct gtagcaccgc ctacatacct
     4081 cgctctgcta atcctgttac cagtggctgc tgccagtggc gataagtcgt gtcttaccgg
     4141 gttggactca agacgatagt taccggataa ggcgcagcgg tcgggctgaa cggggggttc
     4201 gtgcacacag cccagcttgg agcgaacgac ctacaccgaa ctgagatacc tacagcgtga
     4261 gctatgagaa agcgccacgc ttcccgaagg gagaaaggcg gacaggtatc cggtaagcgg
     4321 cagggtcgga acaggagagc gcacgaggga gcttccaggg ggaaacgcct ggtatcttta
     4381 tagtcctgtc gggtttcgcc acctctgact tgagcgtcga tttttgtgat gctcgtcagg
     4441 ggggcggagc ctatggaaaa acgccagcaa cgcggccttt ttacggttcc tgcactctgt
     4501 gctcttca
//
