# Supplementary material for: In- & Out-Cloning: Plasmid toolboxes for scarless transcription unit and modular Golden Gate acceptor plasmid assembly
Source: bioRxiv preprint, doi:10.1101/2024.06.22.600171, version 1 (2024-06-22)
Supplement: Supporting Data S2 [file 600171_file04.zip › pSL_mCherry_assembly_tests/pSL641.gbk]

LOCUS       pSL641        4633 bp DNA     circular SYN 12-MAR-2024
DEFINITION  .
ACCESSION   .
VERSION     .
KEYWORDS    .
SOURCE      synthetic DNA construct
  ORGANISM  synthetic DNA construct
REFERENCE   1  (bases 1 to 4633)
  AUTHORS   .
  TITLE     Direct Submission
  JOURNAL   Exported Mar 12, 2024 from SnapGene 6.2.0
            https://www.snapgene.com
FEATURES             Location/Qualifiers
     source          1..4633
                     /mol_type="other DNA"
                     /note="color: #ffffff"
                     /organism="synthetic DNA construct"
     CDS             complement(31..1179)
                     /codon_start=1
                     /standard_name="trfA"
                     /product="trans-acting replication protein that binds to
                     and activates oriV"
                     /label=trfA
                     /note="color: #993366"
                     /translation="MNRTFDRKAYRQELIDAGFSAEDAETIASRTVMRAPRETFQSVGS
                     MVQQATAKIERDSVQLAPPALPAPSAAVERSRRLEQEAAGLAKSMTIDTRGTMTTKKRK
                     TAGEDLAKQVSEAKQAALLKHTKQQIKEMQLSLFDIAPWPDTMRAMPNDTARSALFTTR
                     NKKIPREALQNKVIFHVNKDVKITYTGVELRADDDELVWQQVLEYAKRTPIGEPITFTF
                     YELCQDLGWSINGRYYTKAEECLSRLQATAMGFTSDRVGHLESVSLLHRFRVLDRGKKT
                     SRCQVLIDEEIVVLFAGDHYTKFIWEKYRKLSPTARRMFDYFSSHREPYPLKLETFRLM
                     CGSDSTRVKKWREQVGEACEELRGSGLVEHAWVNDDLVHCKR"
     rep_origin      1563..2180
                     /label=ori
                     /note="color: #ffff00"
     CDS             2477..3268
                     /codon_start=1
                     /gene="<i>aadA</i>"
                     /standard_name="SmR (SpecR/StrepR)"
                     /product="aminoglycoside adenylyltransferase (<a 
                     href=""http://www.ncbi.nlm.nih.gov/pubmed/2993813"" 
                     title=""http://www.ncbi.nlm.nih.gov/pubmed/2993813"">Murph 
                     y, 1985</a>)"
                     /label=SmR (SpecR/StrepR)
                     /note="confers resistance to spectinomycin and
                     streptomycin"
                     /note="color: #ccffcc"
                     /translation="MGEAVIAEVSTQLSEVVGVIERHLEPTLLAVHLYGSAVDGGLKPH
                     SDIDLLVTVTVRLDETTRRALINDLLETSASPGESEILRAVEVTIVVHDDIIPWRYPAK
                     RELQFGEWQRNDILAGIFEPATIDIDLAILLTKAREHSVALVGPAAEELFDPVPEQDLF
                     EALNETLTLWNSPPDWAGDERNVVLTLSRIWYSAVTGKIAPKDVAADWAMERLPAQYQP
                     VILEARQAYLGQEEDRLASRADQLEEFVHYVKGEITKVVGK"
     rep_origin      3609..4197
                     /label=ori
                     /note="color: #ffff00"
     CDS             4247..4603
                     /codon_start=1
                     /standard_name="mCherry"
                     /product="monomeric derivative of DsRed fluorescent
                     protein"
                     /label=mCherry
                     /note="mammalian codon-optimized"
                     /note="color: #993366"
                     /translation="GWPPALRLGHPVPSVHVRLQGLREAPRRHPRLLEAVLPRGLQVGA
                     RDELRGRRRGDRDPGLLLAGRRVHLQGEAARHQLPLRRPRNAEENHGLGGLLRADVPRG
                     RRPEGRDQAEAEAEG"
ORIGIN
        1 acccccagcc ggaactgacc ccacaaggcc ctagcgtttg caatgcacca ggtcatcatt
       61 gacccaggcg tgttccacca ggccgctgcc tcgcaactct tcgcaggctt cgccgacctg
      121 ctcgcgccac ttcttcacgc gggtggaatc cgatccgcac atgaggcgga aggtttccag
      181 cttgagcggg tacggctccc ggtgcgagct gaaatagtcg aacatccgtc gggccgtcgg
      241 cgacagcttg cggtacttct cccatatgaa tttcgtgtag tggtcgccag caaacagcac
      301 gacgatttcc tcgtcgatca ggacctggca acgggacgtt ttcttgccac ggtccaggac
      361 gcggaagcgg tgcagcagcg acaccgattc caggtgccca acgcggtcgg acgtgaagcc
      421 catcgccgtc gcctgtaggc gcgacaggca ttcctcggcc ttcgtgtaat accggccatt
      481 gatcgaccag cccaggtcct ggcaaagctc gtagaacgtg aaggtgatcg gctcgccgat
      541 aggggtgcgc ttcgcgtact ccaacacctg ctgccacacc agttcgtcat cgtcggcccg
      601 cagctcgacg ccggtgtagg tgatcttcac gtccttgttg acgtggaaaa tgaccttgtt
      661 ttgcagcgcc tcgcgcggga ttttcttgtt gcgcgtggtg aacagggcag agcgggccgt
      721 gtcgtttggc atcgctcgca tcgtgtccgg ccacggcgca atatcgaaca aggaaagctg
      781 catttccttg atctgctgct tcgtgtgttt cagcaacgcg gcctgcttgg cctcgctgac
      841 ctgttttgcc aggtcctcgc cggcggtttt tcgcttcttg gtcgtcatag ttcctcgcgt
      901 gtcgatggtc atcgacttcg ccaaacctgc cgcctcctgt tcaagacgac gcgaacgctc
      961 cacggcggcc gatggcgcgg gcagggcagg gggagccagt tgcacgctgt cgcgctcgat
     1021 cttggccgta gcttgctgga ccatcgagcc gacggactgg aaggtttcgc ggggcgcacg
     1081 catgacggtg cggcttgcga tggtttcggc atcctcggcg gaaaaccccg cgtcgatcag
     1141 ttcttgcctg tatgccttcc ggtcaaacgt ccgattcatt caccctcctt gcgggattgc
     1201 cccgactcac gccggggcaa tgtgccctta ttcctgattt gacccgcctg gtgccttggt
     1261 gtccagataa tccaccttat cggcaatgaa gtcggtcccg tagaccgtct ggccgtcctt
     1321 ctcgtacttg gtattccgaa tcttgccctg cacgaatacc agcgacccct tgcccaaata
     1381 cttgccgtgg gcctcggcct gagagccaaa acacttgatg cggaagaagt cggtgcgctc
     1441 ctgcttgtcg ccggcatcgt tgcgccacat ctaggcaacg ccagcgctgc catttttggg
     1501 gtgaggccgt tcgcggccga ggggcgcagc ccctgggggg atgggaggcc cgcgttagcg
     1561 ggccgggagg gttcgagaag ggggggcacc ccccttcggc gtgcgcggtc acgcgcacag
     1621 ggcgcagccc tggttaaaaa caaggtttat aaatattggt ttaaaagcag gttaaaagac
     1681 aggttagcgg tggccgaaaa acgggcggaa acccttgcaa atgctggatt ttctgcctgt
     1741 ggacagcccc tcaaatgtca ataggtgcgc ccctcatctg tcagcactct gcccctcaag
     1801 tgtcaaggat cgcgcccctc atctgtcagt agtcgcgccc ctcaagtgtc aataccgcag
     1861 ggcacttatc cccaggcttg tccacatcat ctgtgggaaa ctcgcgtaaa atcaggcgtt
     1921 ttcgccgatt tgcgaggctg gccagctcca cgtcgccggc cgaaatcgag cctgcccctc
     1981 atctgtcaac gccgcgccgg gtgagtcggc ccctcaagtg tcaacgtccg cccctcatct
     2041 gtcagtgagg gccaagtttt ccgcgaggta tccacaacgc cggcggccgc ggtgtctcgc
     2101 acacggcttc gacggcgttt ctggcgcgtt tgcagggcca tagacggccg ccagcccagc
     2161 ggcgagggca accagcccgg tgagcgtcgc aaaggccgag gcacgaaccc agtggacata
     2221 agcctgttcg gttcgtaagc tgtaatgcaa gtagcgtatg cgctcacgca actggtccag
     2281 aaccttgacc gaacgcagcg gtggtaacgg cgcagtggcg gttttcatgg cttgttatga
     2341 ctgttttttt ggggtacagt ctatgcctcg ggcatccaag cagcaagcgc gttacgccgt
     2401 gggtcgatgt ttgatgttat ggagcagcaa cgatgttacg cagcagggca gtcgccctaa
     2461 aacaaagtta aacatcatgg gggaagcggt gatcgccgaa gtatcgactc aactatcaga
     2521 ggtagttggc gtcatcgagc gccatctcga accgacgttg ctggccgtac atttgtacgg
     2581 ctccgcagtg gatggcggcc tgaagccaca cagcgatatt gatttgctgg ttacggtgac
     2641 cgtaaggctt gatgaaacaa cgcggcgagc tttgatcaac gaccttttgg aaacttcggc
     2701 ttcccctgga gagagcgaga ttctccgcgc tgtagaagtc accattgttg tgcacgacga
     2761 catcattccg tggcgttatc cagctaagcg cgaactgcaa tttggagaat ggcagcgcaa
     2821 tgacattctt gcaggtatct tcgagccagc cacgatcgac attgatctgg ctatcttgct
     2881 gacaaaagca agagaacata gcgttgcctt ggtaggtcca gcggcggagg aactctttga
     2941 tccggttcct gaacaggatc tatttgaggc gctaaatgaa accttaacgc tatggaactc
     3001 gccgcccgac tgggctggcg atgagcgaaa tgtagtgctt acgttgtccc gcatttggta
     3061 cagcgcagta accggcaaaa tcgcgccgaa ggatgtcgct gccgactggg caatggagcg
     3121 cctgccggcc cagtatcagc ccgtcatact tgaagctaga caggcttatc ttggacaaga
     3181 agaagatcgc ttggcctcgc gcgcagatca gttggaagaa tttgtccatt acgtgaaagg
     3241 cgagatcacc aaggtagtcg gcaaataatg tctagctaga aattcgttca agccgacgcc
     3301 gcttcgcggc gcggcttaac tcaagcgtta gatgcactaa gcacataatt gctcacagcc
     3361 aaactatcag gtcaagtctg cttttattat ttttaagcgt gcataataag ccctacacaa
     3421 attgggagat atatcatgct gtcagaccaa gtttactcat atatacttta gattgattta
     3481 aaacttcatt tttaatttaa aaggatctag gtgaagatcc tttttgataa tctcatgacc
     3541 aaaatccctt aacgtgagtt ttcgttccac tgagcgtcag accccgtaga aaagatcaaa
     3601 ggatcttctt gagatccttt ttttctgcgc gtaatctgct gcttgcaaac aaaaaaacca
     3661 ccgctaccag cggtggtttg tttgccggat caagagctac caactctttt tccgaaggta
     3721 actggcttca gcagagcgca gataccaaat actgttcttc tagtgtagcc gtagttaggc
     3781 caccacttca agaactctgt agcaccgcct acatacctcg ctctgctaat cctgttacca
     3841 gtggctgctg ccagtggcga taagtcgtgt cttaccgggt tggactcaag acgatagtta
     3901 ccggataagg cgcagcggtc gggctgaacg gggggttcgt gcacacagcc cagcttggag
     3961 cgaacgacct acaccgaact gagataccta cagcgtgagc tatgagaaag cgccacgctt
     4021 cccgaaggga gaaaggcgga caggtatccg gtaagcggca gggtcggaac aggagagcgc
     4081 acgagggagc ttccaggggg aaacgcctgg tatctttata gtcctgtcgg gtttcgccac
     4141 ctctgacttg agcgtcgatt tttgtgatgc tcgtcagggg ggcggagcct atggaaaaac
     4201 gccagcaacg cggccttttt acggttcctg cactctgtgc tcttcagggt ggccccctgc
     4261 ccttcgcctg ggacatcctg tcccctcagt tcatgtacgg ctccaaggcc tacgtgaagc
     4321 accccgccga catccccgac tacttgaagc tgtccttccc cgagggcttc aagtgggagc
     4381 gcgtgatgaa cttcgaggac ggcggcgtgg tgaccgtgac ccaggactcc tccttgcagg
     4441 acggcgagtt catctacaag gtgaagctgc gcggcaccaa cttcccctcc gacggccccg
     4501 taatgcagaa gaaaaccatg ggctgggagg cctcctccga gcggatgtac cccgaggacg
     4561 gcgccctgaa gggcgagatc aagcagaggc tgaagctgaa ggatgaagag ccacgaagtg
     4621 gccgggctgc tga
//
