# Supplementary material for: In- & Out-Cloning: Plasmid toolboxes for scarless transcription unit and modular Golden Gate acceptor plasmid assembly
Source: bioRxiv preprint, doi:10.1101/2024.06.22.600171, version 1 (2024-06-22)
Supplement: Supporting Data S2 [file 600171_file04.zip › pSL_mCherry_assembly_tests/pSL642.gbk]

LOCUS       pSL642        4469 bp DNA     circular SYN 12-MAR-2024
DEFINITION  .
ACCESSION   .
VERSION     .
KEYWORDS    .
SOURCE      synthetic DNA construct
  ORGANISM  synthetic DNA construct
REFERENCE   1  (bases 1 to 4469)
  AUTHORS   .
  TITLE     Direct Submission
  JOURNAL   Exported Mar 12, 2024 from SnapGene 6.2.0
            https://www.snapgene.com
FEATURES             Location/Qualifiers
     source          1..4469
                     /mol_type="other DNA"
                     /note="color: #ffffff"
                     /organism="synthetic DNA construct"
     CDS             complement(30..1178)
                     /codon_start=1
                     /standard_name="trfA"
                     /product="trans-acting replication protein that binds to
                     and activates oriV"
                     /label=trfA
                     /note="color: #993366"
                     /translation="MNRTFDRKAYRQELIDAGFSAEDAETIASRTVMRAPRETFQSVGS
                     MVQQATAKIERDSVQLAPPALPAPSAAVERSRRLEQEAAGLAKSMTIDTRGTMTTKKRK
                     TAGEDLAKQVSEAKQAALLKHTKQQIKEMQLSLFDIAPWPDTMRAMPNDTARSALFTTR
                     NKKIPREALQNKVIFHVNKDVKITYTGVELRADDDELVWQQVLEYAKRTPIGEPITFTF
                     YELCQDLGWSINGRYYTKAEECLSRLQATAMGFTSDRVGHLESVSLLHRFRVLDRGKKT
                     SRCQVLIDEEIVVLFAGDHYTKFIWEKYRKLSPTARRMFDYFSSHREPYPLKLETFRLM
                     CGSDSTRVKKWREQVGEACEELRGSGLVEHAWVNDDLVHCKR"
     rep_origin      1562..2179
                     /label=ori
                     /note="color: #ffff00"
     CDS             2476..3267
                     /codon_start=1
                     /gene="<i>aadA</i>"
                     /standard_name="SmR (SpecR/StrepR)"
                     /product="aminoglycoside adenylyltransferase (<a 
                     href=""http://www.ncbi.nlm.nih.gov/pubmed/2993813"" 
                     title=""http://www.ncbi.nlm.nih.gov/pubmed/2993813"">Murph 
                     y, 1985</a>)"
                     /label=SmR (SpecR/StrepR)
                     /note="confers resistance to spectinomycin and
                     streptomycin"
                     /note="color: #ccffcc"
                     /translation="MGEAVIAEVSTQLSEVVGVIERHLEPTLLAVHLYGSAVDGGLKPH
                     SDIDLLVTVTVRLDETTRRALINDLLETSASPGESEILRAVEVTIVVHDDIIPWRYPAK
                     RELQFGEWQRNDILAGIFEPATIDIDLAILLTKAREHSVALVGPAAEELFDPVPEQDLF
                     EALNETLTLWNSPPDWAGDERNVVLTLSRIWYSAVTGKIAPKDVAADWAMERLPAQYQP
                     VILEARQAYLGQEEDRLASRADQLEEFVHYVKGEITKVVGK"
     rep_origin      3608..4196
                     /label=ori
                     /note="color: #ffff00"
     CDS             4246..4438
                     /codon_start=1
                     /standard_name="mCherry"
                     /product="monomeric derivative of DsRed fluorescent
                     protein"
                     /label=mCherry
                     /note="mammalian codon-optimized"
                     /note="color: #993366"
                     /translation="GRRPLRR*GQDHLQGQEARAAARRLQRQHQVGHHLPQRGLHHRGT
                     VRTRRGPPLHRRHGRAVQV"
ORIGIN
        1 cccccagccg gaactgaccc cacaaggccc tagcgtttgc aatgcaccag gtcatcattg
       61 acccaggcgt gttccaccag gccgctgcct cgcaactctt cgcaggcttc gccgacctgc
      121 tcgcgccact tcttcacgcg ggtggaatcc gatccgcaca tgaggcggaa ggtttccagc
      181 ttgagcgggt acggctcccg gtgcgagctg aaatagtcga acatccgtcg ggccgtcggc
      241 gacagcttgc ggtacttctc ccatatgaat ttcgtgtagt ggtcgccagc aaacagcacg
      301 acgatttcct cgtcgatcag gacctggcaa cgggacgttt tcttgccacg gtccaggacg
      361 cggaagcggt gcagcagcga caccgattcc aggtgcccaa cgcggtcgga cgtgaagccc
      421 atcgccgtcg cctgtaggcg cgacaggcat tcctcggcct tcgtgtaata ccggccattg
      481 atcgaccagc ccaggtcctg gcaaagctcg tagaacgtga aggtgatcgg ctcgccgata
      541 ggggtgcgct tcgcgtactc caacacctgc tgccacacca gttcgtcatc gtcggcccgc
      601 agctcgacgc cggtgtaggt gatcttcacg tccttgttga cgtggaaaat gaccttgttt
      661 tgcagcgcct cgcgcgggat tttcttgttg cgcgtggtga acagggcaga gcgggccgtg
      721 tcgtttggca tcgctcgcat cgtgtccggc cacggcgcaa tatcgaacaa ggaaagctgc
      781 atttccttga tctgctgctt cgtgtgtttc agcaacgcgg cctgcttggc ctcgctgacc
      841 tgttttgcca ggtcctcgcc ggcggttttt cgcttcttgg tcgtcatagt tcctcgcgtg
      901 tcgatggtca tcgacttcgc caaacctgcc gcctcctgtt caagacgacg cgaacgctcc
      961 acggcggccg atggcgcggg cagggcaggg ggagccagtt gcacgctgtc gcgctcgatc
     1021 ttggccgtag cttgctggac catcgagccg acggactgga aggtttcgcg gggcgcacgc
     1081 atgacggtgc ggcttgcgat ggtttcggca tcctcggcgg aaaaccccgc gtcgatcagt
     1141 tcttgcctgt atgccttccg gtcaaacgtc cgattcattc accctccttg cgggattgcc
     1201 ccgactcacg ccggggcaat gtgcccttat tcctgatttg acccgcctgg tgccttggtg
     1261 tccagataat ccaccttatc ggcaatgaag tcggtcccgt agaccgtctg gccgtccttc
     1321 tcgtacttgg tattccgaat cttgccctgc acgaatacca gcgacccctt gcccaaatac
     1381 ttgccgtggg cctcggcctg agagccaaaa cacttgatgc ggaagaagtc ggtgcgctcc
     1441 tgcttgtcgc cggcatcgtt gcgccacatc taggcaacgc cagcgctgcc atttttgggg
     1501 tgaggccgtt cgcggccgag gggcgcagcc cctgggggga tgggaggccc gcgttagcgg
     1561 gccgggaggg ttcgagaagg gggggcaccc cccttcggcg tgcgcggtca cgcgcacagg
     1621 gcgcagccct ggttaaaaac aaggtttata aatattggtt taaaagcagg ttaaaagaca
     1681 ggttagcggt ggccgaaaaa cgggcggaaa cccttgcaaa tgctggattt tctgcctgtg
     1741 gacagcccct caaatgtcaa taggtgcgcc cctcatctgt cagcactctg cccctcaagt
     1801 gtcaaggatc gcgcccctca tctgtcagta gtcgcgcccc tcaagtgtca ataccgcagg
     1861 gcacttatcc ccaggcttgt ccacatcatc tgtgggaaac tcgcgtaaaa tcaggcgttt
     1921 tcgccgattt gcgaggctgg ccagctccac gtcgccggcc gaaatcgagc ctgcccctca
     1981 tctgtcaacg ccgcgccggg tgagtcggcc cctcaagtgt caacgtccgc ccctcatctg
     2041 tcagtgaggg ccaagttttc cgcgaggtat ccacaacgcc ggcggccgcg gtgtctcgca
     2101 cacggcttcg acggcgtttc tggcgcgttt gcagggccat agacggccgc cagcccagcg
     2161 gcgagggcaa ccagcccggt gagcgtcgca aaggccgagg cacgaaccca gtggacataa
     2221 gcctgttcgg ttcgtaagct gtaatgcaag tagcgtatgc gctcacgcaa ctggtccaga
     2281 accttgaccg aacgcagcgg tggtaacggc gcagtggcgg ttttcatggc ttgttatgac
     2341 tgtttttttg gggtacagtc tatgcctcgg gcatccaagc agcaagcgcg ttacgccgtg
     2401 ggtcgatgtt tgatgttatg gagcagcaac gatgttacgc agcagggcag tcgccctaaa
     2461 acaaagttaa acatcatggg ggaagcggtg atcgccgaag tatcgactca actatcagag
     2521 gtagttggcg tcatcgagcg ccatctcgaa ccgacgttgc tggccgtaca tttgtacggc
     2581 tccgcagtgg atggcggcct gaagccacac agcgatattg atttgctggt tacggtgacc
     2641 gtaaggcttg atgaaacaac gcggcgagct ttgatcaacg accttttgga aacttcggct
     2701 tcccctggag agagcgagat tctccgcgct gtagaagtca ccattgttgt gcacgacgac
     2761 atcattccgt ggcgttatcc agctaagcgc gaactgcaat ttggagaatg gcagcgcaat
     2821 gacattcttg caggtatctt cgagccagcc acgatcgaca ttgatctggc tatcttgctg
     2881 acaaaagcaa gagaacatag cgttgccttg gtaggtccag cggcggagga actctttgat
     2941 ccggttcctg aacaggatct atttgaggcg ctaaatgaaa ccttaacgct atggaactcg
     3001 ccgcccgact gggctggcga tgagcgaaat gtagtgctta cgttgtcccg catttggtac
     3061 agcgcagtaa ccggcaaaat cgcgccgaag gatgtcgctg ccgactgggc aatggagcgc
     3121 ctgccggccc agtatcagcc cgtcatactt gaagctagac aggcttatct tggacaagaa
     3181 gaagatcgct tggcctcgcg cgcagatcag ttggaagaat ttgtccatta cgtgaaaggc
     3241 gagatcacca aggtagtcgg caaataatgt ctagctagaa attcgttcaa gccgacgccg
     3301 cttcgcggcg cggcttaact caagcgttag atgcactaag cacataattg ctcacagcca
     3361 aactatcagg tcaagtctgc ttttattatt tttaagcgtg cataataagc cctacacaaa
     3421 ttgggagata tatcatgctg tcagaccaag tttactcata tatactttag attgatttaa
     3481 aacttcattt ttaatttaaa aggatctagg tgaagatcct ttttgataat ctcatgacca
     3541 aaatccctta acgtgagttt tcgttccact gagcgtcaga ccccgtagaa aagatcaaag
     3601 gatcttcttg agatcctttt tttctgcgcg taatctgctg cttgcaaaca aaaaaaccac
     3661 cgctaccagc ggtggtttgt ttgccggatc aagagctacc aactcttttt ccgaaggtaa
     3721 ctggcttcag cagagcgcag ataccaaata ctgttcttct agtgtagccg tagttaggcc
     3781 accacttcaa gaactctgta gcaccgccta catacctcgc tctgctaatc ctgttaccag
     3841 tggctgctgc cagtggcgat aagtcgtgtc ttaccgggtt ggactcaaga cgatagttac
     3901 cggataaggc gcagcggtcg ggctgaacgg ggggttcgtg cacacagccc agcttggagc
     3961 gaacgaccta caccgaactg agatacctac agcgtgagct atgagaaagc gccacgcttc
     4021 ccgaagggag aaaggcggac aggtatccgg taagcggcag ggtcggaaca ggagagcgca
     4081 cgagggagct tccaggggga aacgcctggt atctttatag tcctgtcggg tttcgccacc
     4141 tctgacttga gcgtcgattt ttgtgatgct cgtcaggggg gcggagccta tggaaaaacg
     4201 ccagcaacgc ggccttttta cggttcctgc actctgtgct cttcaggacg gcggccacta
     4261 cgacgctgag gtcaagacca cctacaaggc caagaagccc gtgcagctgc ccggcgccta
     4321 caacgtcaac atcaagttgg acatcacctc ccacaacgag gactacacca tcgtggaaca
     4381 gtacgaacgc gccgagggcc gccactccac cggcggcatg gacgagctgt acaagtgatg
     4441 aagagccacg aagtggccgg gctgctgaa
//
