# Supplementary material for: In- & Out-Cloning: Plasmid toolboxes for scarless transcription unit and modular Golden Gate acceptor plasmid assembly
Source: bioRxiv preprint, doi:10.1101/2024.06.22.600171, version 1 (2024-06-22)
Supplement: Supporting Data S2 [file 600171_file04.zip › pSL_mCherry_assembly_tests/pSL643.gbk]

LOCUS       pSL643        4348 bp DNA     circular SYN 12-MAR-2024
DEFINITION  .
ACCESSION   .
VERSION     .
KEYWORDS    .
SOURCE      synthetic DNA construct
  ORGANISM  synthetic DNA construct
REFERENCE   1  (bases 1 to 4348)
  AUTHORS   .
  TITLE     Direct Submission
  JOURNAL   Exported Mar 12, 2024 from SnapGene 6.2.0
            https://www.snapgene.com
FEATURES             Location/Qualifiers
     source          1..4348
                     /mol_type="other DNA"
                     /note="color: #ffffff"
                     /organism="synthetic DNA construct"
     CDS             complement(31..1179)
                     /codon_start=1
                     /standard_name="trfA"
                     /product="trans-acting replication protein that binds to
                     and activates oriV"
                     /label=trfA
                     /note="color: #993366"
                     /translation="MNRTFDRKAYRQELIDAGFSAEDAETIASRTVMRAPRETFQSVGS
                     MVQQATAKIERDSVQLAPPALPAPSAAVERSRRLEQEAAGLAKSMTIDTRGTMTTKKRK
                     TAGEDLAKQVSEAKQAALLKHTKQQIKEMQLSLFDIAPWPDTMRAMPNDTARSALFTTR
                     NKKIPREALQNKVIFHVNKDVKITYTGVELRADDDELVWQQVLEYAKRTPIGEPITFTF
                     YELCQDLGWSINGRYYTKAEECLSRLQATAMGFTSDRVGHLESVSLLHRFRVLDRGKKT
                     SRCQVLIDEEIVVLFAGDHYTKFIWEKYRKLSPTARRMFDYFSSHREPYPLKLETFRLM
                     CGSDSTRVKKWREQVGEACEELRGSGLVEHAWVNDDLVHCKR"
     rep_origin      1563..2180
                     /label=ori
                     /note="color: #ffff00"
     CDS             2477..3268
                     /codon_start=1
                     /gene="<i>aadA</i>"
                     /standard_name="SmR (SpecR/StrepR)"
                     /product="aminoglycoside adenylyltransferase (<a 
                     href=""http://www.ncbi.nlm.nih.gov/pubmed/2993813"" 
                     title=""http://www.ncbi.nlm.nih.gov/pubmed/2993813"">Murph 
                     y, 1985</a>)"
                     /label=SmR (SpecR/StrepR)
                     /note="confers resistance to spectinomycin and
                     streptomycin"
                     /note="color: #ccffcc"
                     /translation="MGEAVIAEVSTQLSEVVGVIERHLEPTLLAVHLYGSAVDGGLKPH
                     SDIDLLVTVTVRLDETTRRALINDLLETSASPGESEILRAVEVTIVVHDDIIPWRYPAK
                     RELQFGEWQRNDILAGIFEPATIDIDLAILLTKAREHSVALVGPAAEELFDPVPEQDLF
                     EALNETLTLWNSPPDWAGDERNVVLTLSRIWYSAVTGKIAPKDVAADWAMERLPAQYQP
                     VILEARQAYLGQEEDRLASRADQLEEFVHYVKGEITKVVGK"
     rep_origin      3609..4197
                     /label=ori
                     /note="color: #ffff00"
     terminator      4266..4311
                     /standard_name="rrnB T1 terminator"
                     /label=rrnB T1 terminator
                     /note="transcription terminator T1 from the <i>E. coli
                     rrnB</i> gene"
                     /note="color: #ffffff"
ORIGIN
        1 acccccagcc ggaactgacc ccacaaggcc ctagcgtttg caatgcacca ggtcatcatt
       61 gacccaggcg tgttccacca ggccgctgcc tcgcaactct tcgcaggctt cgccgacctg
      121 ctcgcgccac ttcttcacgc gggtggaatc cgatccgcac atgaggcgga aggtttccag
      181 cttgagcggg tacggctccc ggtgcgagct gaaatagtcg aacatccgtc gggccgtcgg
      241 cgacagcttg cggtacttct cccatatgaa tttcgtgtag tggtcgccag caaacagcac
      301 gacgatttcc tcgtcgatca ggacctggca acgggacgtt ttcttgccac ggtccaggac
      361 gcggaagcgg tgcagcagcg acaccgattc caggtgccca acgcggtcgg acgtgaagcc
      421 catcgccgtc gcctgtaggc gcgacaggca ttcctcggcc ttcgtgtaat accggccatt
      481 gatcgaccag cccaggtcct ggcaaagctc gtagaacgtg aaggtgatcg gctcgccgat
      541 aggggtgcgc ttcgcgtact ccaacacctg ctgccacacc agttcgtcat cgtcggcccg
      601 cagctcgacg ccggtgtagg tgatcttcac gtccttgttg acgtggaaaa tgaccttgtt
      661 ttgcagcgcc tcgcgcggga ttttcttgtt gcgcgtggtg aacagggcag agcgggccgt
      721 gtcgtttggc atcgctcgca tcgtgtccgg ccacggcgca atatcgaaca aggaaagctg
      781 catttccttg atctgctgct tcgtgtgttt cagcaacgcg gcctgcttgg cctcgctgac
      841 ctgttttgcc aggtcctcgc cggcggtttt tcgcttcttg gtcgtcatag ttcctcgcgt
      901 gtcgatggtc atcgacttcg ccaaacctgc cgcctcctgt tcaagacgac gcgaacgctc
      961 cacggcggcc gatggcgcgg gcagggcagg gggagccagt tgcacgctgt cgcgctcgat
     1021 cttggccgta gcttgctgga ccatcgagcc gacggactgg aaggtttcgc ggggcgcacg
     1081 catgacggtg cggcttgcga tggtttcggc atcctcggcg gaaaaccccg cgtcgatcag
     1141 ttcttgcctg tatgccttcc ggtcaaacgt ccgattcatt caccctcctt gcgggattgc
     1201 cccgactcac gccggggcaa tgtgccctta ttcctgattt gacccgcctg gtgccttggt
     1261 gtccagataa tccaccttat cggcaatgaa gtcggtcccg tagaccgtct ggccgtcctt
     1321 ctcgtacttg gtattccgaa tcttgccctg cacgaatacc agcgacccct tgcccaaata
     1381 cttgccgtgg gcctcggcct gagagccaaa acacttgatg cggaagaagt cggtgcgctc
     1441 ctgcttgtcg ccggcatcgt tgcgccacat ctaggcaacg ccagcgctgc catttttggg
     1501 gtgaggccgt tcgcggccga ggggcgcagc ccctgggggg atgggaggcc cgcgttagcg
     1561 ggccgggagg gttcgagaag ggggggcacc ccccttcggc gtgcgcggtc acgcgcacag
     1621 ggcgcagccc tggttaaaaa caaggtttat aaatattggt ttaaaagcag gttaaaagac
     1681 aggttagcgg tggccgaaaa acgggcggaa acccttgcaa atgctggatt ttctgcctgt
     1741 ggacagcccc tcaaatgtca ataggtgcgc ccctcatctg tcagcactct gcccctcaag
     1801 tgtcaaggat cgcgcccctc atctgtcagt agtcgcgccc ctcaagtgtc aataccgcag
     1861 ggcacttatc cccaggcttg tccacatcat ctgtgggaaa ctcgcgtaaa atcaggcgtt
     1921 ttcgccgatt tgcgaggctg gccagctcca cgtcgccggc cgaaatcgag cctgcccctc
     1981 atctgtcaac gccgcgccgg gtgagtcggc ccctcaagtg tcaacgtccg cccctcatct
     2041 gtcagtgagg gccaagtttt ccgcgaggta tccacaacgc cggcggccgc ggtgtctcgc
     2101 acacggcttc gacggcgttt ctggcgcgtt tgcagggcca tagacggccg ccagcccagc
     2161 ggcgagggca accagcccgg tgagcgtcgc aaaggccgag gcacgaaccc agtggacata
     2221 agcctgttcg gttcgtaagc tgtaatgcaa gtagcgtatg cgctcacgca actggtccag
     2281 aaccttgacc gaacgcagcg gtggtaacgg cgcagtggcg gttttcatgg cttgttatga
     2341 ctgttttttt ggggtacagt ctatgcctcg ggcatccaag cagcaagcgc gttacgccgt
     2401 gggtcgatgt ttgatgttat ggagcagcaa cgatgttacg cagcagggca gtcgccctaa
     2461 aacaaagtta aacatcatgg gggaagcggt gatcgccgaa gtatcgactc aactatcaga
     2521 ggtagttggc gtcatcgagc gccatctcga accgacgttg ctggccgtac atttgtacgg
     2581 ctccgcagtg gatggcggcc tgaagccaca cagcgatatt gatttgctgg ttacggtgac
     2641 cgtaaggctt gatgaaacaa cgcggcgagc tttgatcaac gaccttttgg aaacttcggc
     2701 ttcccctgga gagagcgaga ttctccgcgc tgtagaagtc accattgttg tgcacgacga
     2761 catcattccg tggcgttatc cagctaagcg cgaactgcaa tttggagaat ggcagcgcaa
     2821 tgacattctt gcaggtatct tcgagccagc cacgatcgac attgatctgg ctatcttgct
     2881 gacaaaagca agagaacata gcgttgcctt ggtaggtcca gcggcggagg aactctttga
     2941 tccggttcct gaacaggatc tatttgaggc gctaaatgaa accttaacgc tatggaactc
     3001 gccgcccgac tgggctggcg atgagcgaaa tgtagtgctt acgttgtccc gcatttggta
     3061 cagcgcagta accggcaaaa tcgcgccgaa ggatgtcgct gccgactggg caatggagcg
     3121 cctgccggcc cagtatcagc ccgtcatact tgaagctaga caggcttatc ttggacaaga
     3181 agaagatcgc ttggcctcgc gcgcagatca gttggaagaa tttgtccatt acgtgaaagg
     3241 cgagatcacc aaggtagtcg gcaaataatg tctagctaga aattcgttca agccgacgcc
     3301 gcttcgcggc gcggcttaac tcaagcgtta gatgcactaa gcacataatt gctcacagcc
     3361 aaactatcag gtcaagtctg cttttattat ttttaagcgt gcataataag ccctacacaa
     3421 attgggagat atatcatgct gtcagaccaa gtttactcat atatacttta gattgattta
     3481 aaacttcatt tttaatttaa aaggatctag gtgaagatcc tttttgataa tctcatgacc
     3541 aaaatccctt aacgtgagtt ttcgttccac tgagcgtcag accccgtaga aaagatcaaa
     3601 ggatcttctt gagatccttt ttttctgcgc gtaatctgct gcttgcaaac aaaaaaacca
     3661 ccgctaccag cggtggtttg tttgccggat caagagctac caactctttt tccgaaggta
     3721 actggcttca gcagagcgca gataccaaat actgttcttc tagtgtagcc gtagttaggc
     3781 caccacttca agaactctgt agcaccgcct acatacctcg ctctgctaat cctgttacca
     3841 gtggctgctg ccagtggcga taagtcgtgt cttaccgggt tggactcaag acgatagtta
     3901 ccggataagg cgcagcggtc gggctgaacg gggggttcgt gcacacagcc cagcttggag
     3961 cgaacgacct acaccgaact gagataccta cagcgtgagc tatgagaaag cgccacgctt
     4021 cccgaaggga gaaaggcgga caggtatccg gtaagcggca gggtcggaac aggagagcgc
     4081 acgagggagc ttccaggggg aaacgcctgg tatctttata gtcctgtcgg gtttcgccac
     4141 ctctgacttg agcgtcgatt tttgtgatgc tcgtcagggg ggcggagcct atggaaaaac
     4201 gccagcaacg cggccttttt acggttcctg cactctgtgc tcttcatgat actagagcca
     4261 ggcatcaaat aaaacgaaag gctcagtcga aagactgggc ctttcgtttt atctgttgtg
     4321 aagagccacg aagtggccgg gctgctga
//
