# Supplementary material for: In- & Out-Cloning: Plasmid toolboxes for scarless transcription unit and modular Golden Gate acceptor plasmid assembly
Source: bioRxiv preprint, doi:10.1101/2024.06.22.600171, version 1 (2024-06-22)
Supplement: Supporting Data S2 [file 600171_file04.zip › pSL_mCherry_assembly_tests/pSL644.gbk]

LOCUS       pSL644        4351 bp DNA     circular SYN 12-MAR-2024
DEFINITION  L0•3B_TER.
ACCESSION   urn.local...ky-ga0jmxh
VERSION     .
KEYWORDS    .
SOURCE      synthetic DNA construct
  ORGANISM  synthetic DNA construct
REFERENCE   1  (bases 1 to 4351)
  AUTHORS   .
  TITLE     Direct Submission
  JOURNAL   Exported Mar 12, 2024 from SnapGene 6.2.0
            https://www.snapgene.com
FEATURES             Location/Qualifiers
     source          1..4351
                     /mol_type="other DNA"
                     /note="color: #ffffff"
                     /organism="synthetic DNA construct"
     CDS             complement(31..1179)
                     /codon_start=1
                     /standard_name="trfA"
                     /product="trans-acting replication protein that binds to
                     and activates oriV"
                     /label=trfA
                     /note="color: #993366"
                     /translation="MNRTFDRKAYRQELIDAGFSAEDAETIASRTVMRAPRETFQSVGS
                     MVQQATAKIERDSVQLAPPALPAPSAAVERSRRLEQEAAGLAKSMTIDTRGTMTTKKRK
                     TAGEDLAKQVSEAKQAALLKHTKQQIKEMQLSLFDIAPWPDTMRAMPNDTARSALFTTR
                     NKKIPREALQNKVIFHVNKDVKITYTGVELRADDDELVWQQVLEYAKRTPIGEPITFTF
                     YELCQDLGWSINGRYYTKAEECLSRLQATAMGFTSDRVGHLESVSLLHRFRVLDRGKKT
                     SRCQVLIDEEIVVLFAGDHYTKFIWEKYRKLSPTARRMFDYFSSHREPYPLKLETFRLM
                     CGSDSTRVKKWREQVGEACEELRGSGLVEHAWVNDDLVHCKR"
     rep_origin      1563..2180
                     /label=ori
                     /note="color: #ffff00"
     CDS             2477..3268
                     /codon_start=1
                     /gene="<i>aadA</i>"
                     /standard_name="SmR (SpecR/StrepR)"
                     /product="aminoglycoside adenylyltransferase (<a 
                     href=""http://www.ncbi.nlm.nih.gov/pubmed/2993813"" 
                     title=""http://www.ncbi.nlm.nih.gov/pubmed/2993813"">Murph 
                     y, 1985</a>)"
                     /label=SmR (SpecR/StrepR)
                     /note="confers resistance to spectinomycin and
                     streptomycin"
                     /note="color: #ccffcc"
                     /translation="MGEAVIAEVSTQLSEVVGVIERHLEPTLLAVHLYGSAVDGGLKPH
                     SDIDLLVTVTVRLDETTRRALINDLLETSASPGESEILRAVEVTIVVHDDIIPWRYPAK
                     RELQFGEWQRNDILAGIFEPATIDIDLAILLTKAREHSVALVGPAAEELFDPVPEQDLF
                     EALNETLTLWNSPPDWAGDERNVVLTLSRIWYSAVTGKIAPKDVAADWAMERLPAQYQP
                     VILEARQAYLGQEEDRLASRADQLEEFVHYVKGEITKVVGK"
     rep_origin      3609..4197
                     /label=ori
                     /note="color: #ffff00"
     terminator      4284..4311
                     /standard_name="T7Te terminator"
                     /label=T7Te terminator
                     /note="phage T7 early transcription terminator"
                     /note="color: #ffffff; direction: RIGHT"
ORIGIN
        1 acccccagcc ggaactgacc ccacaaggcc ctagcgtttg caatgcacca ggtcatcatt
       61 gacccaggcg tgttccacca ggccgctgcc tcgcaactct tcgcaggctt cgccgacctg
      121 ctcgcgccac ttcttcacgc gggtggaatc cgatccgcac atgaggcgga aggtttccag
      181 cttgagcggg tacggctccc ggtgcgagct gaaatagtcg aacatccgtc gggccgtcgg
      241 cgacagcttg cggtacttct cccatatgaa tttcgtgtag tggtcgccag caaacagcac
      301 gacgatttcc tcgtcgatca ggacctggca acgggacgtt ttcttgccac ggtccaggac
      361 gcggaagcgg tgcagcagcg acaccgattc caggtgccca acgcggtcgg acgtgaagcc
      421 catcgccgtc gcctgtaggc gcgacaggca ttcctcggcc ttcgtgtaat accggccatt
      481 gatcgaccag cccaggtcct ggcaaagctc gtagaacgtg aaggtgatcg gctcgccgat
      541 aggggtgcgc ttcgcgtact ccaacacctg ctgccacacc agttcgtcat cgtcggcccg
      601 cagctcgacg ccggtgtagg tgatcttcac gtccttgttg acgtggaaaa tgaccttgtt
      661 ttgcagcgcc tcgcgcggga ttttcttgtt gcgcgtggtg aacagggcag agcgggccgt
      721 gtcgtttggc atcgctcgca tcgtgtccgg ccacggcgca atatcgaaca aggaaagctg
      781 catttccttg atctgctgct tcgtgtgttt cagcaacgcg gcctgcttgg cctcgctgac
      841 ctgttttgcc aggtcctcgc cggcggtttt tcgcttcttg gtcgtcatag ttcctcgcgt
      901 gtcgatggtc atcgacttcg ccaaacctgc cgcctcctgt tcaagacgac gcgaacgctc
      961 cacggcggcc gatggcgcgg gcagggcagg gggagccagt tgcacgctgt cgcgctcgat
     1021 cttggccgta gcttgctgga ccatcgagcc gacggactgg aaggtttcgc ggggcgcacg
     1081 catgacggtg cggcttgcga tggtttcggc atcctcggcg gaaaaccccg cgtcgatcag
     1141 ttcttgcctg tatgccttcc ggtcaaacgt ccgattcatt caccctcctt gcgggattgc
     1201 cccgactcac gccggggcaa tgtgccctta ttcctgattt gacccgcctg gtgccttggt
     1261 gtccagataa tccaccttat cggcaatgaa gtcggtcccg tagaccgtct ggccgtcctt
     1321 ctcgtacttg gtattccgaa tcttgccctg cacgaatacc agcgacccct tgcccaaata
     1381 cttgccgtgg gcctcggcct gagagccaaa acacttgatg cggaagaagt cggtgcgctc
     1441 ctgcttgtcg ccggcatcgt tgcgccacat ctaggcaacg ccagcgctgc catttttggg
     1501 gtgaggccgt tcgcggccga ggggcgcagc ccctgggggg atgggaggcc cgcgttagcg
     1561 ggccgggagg gttcgagaag ggggggcacc ccccttcggc gtgcgcggtc acgcgcacag
     1621 ggcgcagccc tggttaaaaa caaggtttat aaatattggt ttaaaagcag gttaaaagac
     1681 aggttagcgg tggccgaaaa acgggcggaa acccttgcaa atgctggatt ttctgcctgt
     1741 ggacagcccc tcaaatgtca ataggtgcgc ccctcatctg tcagcactct gcccctcaag
     1801 tgtcaaggat cgcgcccctc atctgtcagt agtcgcgccc ctcaagtgtc aataccgcag
     1861 ggcacttatc cccaggcttg tccacatcat ctgtgggaaa ctcgcgtaaa atcaggcgtt
     1921 ttcgccgatt tgcgaggctg gccagctcca cgtcgccggc cgaaatcgag cctgcccctc
     1981 atctgtcaac gccgcgccgg gtgagtcggc ccctcaagtg tcaacgtccg cccctcatct
     2041 gtcagtgagg gccaagtttt ccgcgaggta tccacaacgc cggcggccgc ggtgtctcgc
     2101 acacggcttc gacggcgttt ctggcgcgtt tgcagggcca tagacggccg ccagcccagc
     2161 ggcgagggca accagcccgg tgagcgtcgc aaaggccgag gcacgaaccc agtggacata
     2221 agcctgttcg gttcgtaagc tgtaatgcaa gtagcgtatg cgctcacgca actggtccag
     2281 aaccttgacc gaacgcagcg gtggtaacgg cgcagtggcg gttttcatgg cttgttatga
     2341 ctgttttttt ggggtacagt ctatgcctcg ggcatccaag cagcaagcgc gttacgccgt
     2401 gggtcgatgt ttgatgttat ggagcagcaa cgatgttacg cagcagggca gtcgccctaa
     2461 aacaaagtta aacatcatgg gggaagcggt gatcgccgaa gtatcgactc aactatcaga
     2521 ggtagttggc gtcatcgagc gccatctcga accgacgttg ctggccgtac atttgtacgg
     2581 ctccgcagtg gatggcggcc tgaagccaca cagcgatatt gatttgctgg ttacggtgac
     2641 cgtaaggctt gatgaaacaa cgcggcgagc tttgatcaac gaccttttgg aaacttcggc
     2701 ttcccctgga gagagcgaga ttctccgcgc tgtagaagtc accattgttg tgcacgacga
     2761 catcattccg tggcgttatc cagctaagcg cgaactgcaa tttggagaat ggcagcgcaa
     2821 tgacattctt gcaggtatct tcgagccagc cacgatcgac attgatctgg ctatcttgct
     2881 gacaaaagca agagaacata gcgttgcctt ggtaggtcca gcggcggagg aactctttga
     2941 tccggttcct gaacaggatc tatttgaggc gctaaatgaa accttaacgc tatggaactc
     3001 gccgcccgac tgggctggcg atgagcgaaa tgtagtgctt acgttgtccc gcatttggta
     3061 cagcgcagta accggcaaaa tcgcgccgaa ggatgtcgct gccgactggg caatggagcg
     3121 cctgccggcc cagtatcagc ccgtcatact tgaagctaga caggcttatc ttggacaaga
     3181 agaagatcgc ttggcctcgc gcgcagatca gttggaagaa tttgtccatt acgtgaaagg
     3241 cgagatcacc aaggtagtcg gcaaataatg tctagctaga aattcgttca agccgacgcc
     3301 gcttcgcggc gcggcttaac tcaagcgtta gatgcactaa gcacataatt gctcacagcc
     3361 aaactatcag gtcaagtctg cttttattat ttttaagcgt gcataataag ccctacacaa
     3421 attgggagat atatcatgct gtcagaccaa gtttactcat atatacttta gattgattta
     3481 aaacttcatt tttaatttaa aaggatctag gtgaagatcc tttttgataa tctcatgacc
     3541 aaaatccctt aacgtgagtt ttcgttccac tgagcgtcag accccgtaga aaagatcaaa
     3601 ggatcttctt gagatccttt ttttctgcgc gtaatctgct gcttgcaaac aaaaaaacca
     3661 ccgctaccag cggtggtttg tttgccggat caagagctac caactctttt tccgaaggta
     3721 actggcttca gcagagcgca gataccaaat actgttcttc tagtgtagcc gtagttaggc
     3781 caccacttca agaactctgt agcaccgcct acatacctcg ctctgctaat cctgttacca
     3841 gtggctgctg ccagtggcga taagtcgtgt cttaccgggt tggactcaag acgatagtta
     3901 ccggataagg cgcagcggtc gggctgaacg gggggttcgt gcacacagcc cagcttggag
     3961 cgaacgacct acaccgaact gagataccta cagcgtgagc tatgagaaag cgccacgctt
     4021 cccgaaggga gaaaggcgga caggtatccg gtaagcggca gggtcggaac aggagagcgc
     4081 acgagggagc ttccaggggg aaacgcctgg tatctttata gtcctgtcgg gtttcgccac
     4141 ctctgacttg agcgtcgatt tttgtgatgc tcgtcagggg ggcggagcct atggaaaaac
     4201 gccagcaacg cggccttttt acggttcctg cactctgtgc tcttcattgt ttgtcggtga
     4261 acgctctcta ctagagtcac actggctcac cttcgggtgg gcctttctgc gtttatagcg
     4321 atgaagagcc acgaagtggc cgggctgctg a
//
