# Supplementary material for: In- & Out-Cloning: Plasmid toolboxes for scarless transcription unit and modular Golden Gate acceptor plasmid assembly
Source: bioRxiv preprint, doi:10.1101/2024.06.22.600171, version 1 (2024-06-22)
Supplement: Supporting Data S2 [file 600171_file04.zip › pSL_mCherry_assembly_tests/pSL645.gbk]

LOCUS       pSL645        4420 bp DNA     circular SYN 12-MAR-2024
DEFINITION  .
ACCESSION   .
VERSION     .
KEYWORDS    .
SOURCE      synthetic DNA construct
  ORGANISM  synthetic DNA construct
REFERENCE   1  (bases 1 to 4420)
  AUTHORS   .
  TITLE     Direct Submission
  JOURNAL   Exported Mar 12, 2024 from SnapGene 6.2.0
            https://www.snapgene.com
FEATURES             Location/Qualifiers
     source          1..4420
                     /mol_type="other DNA"
                     /note="color: #ffffff"
                     /organism="synthetic DNA construct"
     CDS             complement(31..1179)
                     /codon_start=1
                     /standard_name="trfA"
                     /product="trans-acting replication protein that binds to
                     and activates oriV"
                     /label=trfA
                     /note="color: #993366"
                     /translation="MNRTFDRKAYRQELIDAGFSAEDAETIASRTVMRAPRETFQSVGS
                     MVQQATAKIERDSVQLAPPALPAPSAAVERSRRLEQEAAGLAKSMTIDTRGTMTTKKRK
                     TAGEDLAKQVSEAKQAALLKHTKQQIKEMQLSLFDIAPWPDTMRAMPNDTARSALFTTR
                     NKKIPREALQNKVIFHVNKDVKITYTGVELRADDDELVWQQVLEYAKRTPIGEPITFTF
                     YELCQDLGWSINGRYYTKAEECLSRLQATAMGFTSDRVGHLESVSLLHRFRVLDRGKKT
                     SRCQVLIDEEIVVLFAGDHYTKFIWEKYRKLSPTARRMFDYFSSHREPYPLKLETFRLM
                     CGSDSTRVKKWREQVGEACEELRGSGLVEHAWVNDDLVHCKR"
     rep_origin      1563..2180
                     /label=ori
                     /note="color: #ffff00"
     CDS             2477..3268
                     /codon_start=1
                     /gene="<i>aadA</i>"
                     /standard_name="SmR (SpecR/StrepR)"
                     /product="aminoglycoside adenylyltransferase (<a 
                     href=""http://www.ncbi.nlm.nih.gov/pubmed/2993813"" 
                     title=""http://www.ncbi.nlm.nih.gov/pubmed/2993813"">Murph 
                     y, 1985</a>)"
                     /label=SmR (SpecR/StrepR)
                     /note="confers resistance to spectinomycin and
                     streptomycin"
                     /note="color: #ccffcc"
                     /translation="MGEAVIAEVSTQLSEVVGVIERHLEPTLLAVHLYGSAVDGGLKPH
                     SDIDLLVTVTVRLDETTRRALINDLLETSASPGESEILRAVEVTIVVHDDIIPWRYPAK
                     RELQFGEWQRNDILAGIFEPATIDIDLAILLTKAREHSVALVGPAAEELFDPVPEQDLF
                     EALNETLTLWNSPPDWAGDERNVVLTLSRIWYSAVTGKIAPKDVAADWAMERLPAQYQP
                     VILEARQAYLGQEEDRLASRADQLEEFVHYVKGEITKVVGK"
     rep_origin      3609..4197
                     /label=ori
                     /note="color: #ffff00"
     terminator      4269..4312
                     /gene="<i>Escherichia coli rrnB</i>"
                     /standard_name="rrnB T1 terminator"
                     /label=rrnB T1 terminator
                     /note="transcription terminator T1 from the <i>E. coli
                     rrnB</i> gene"
                     /note="color: #ffffff"
     terminator      4353..4380
                     /standard_name="T7Te terminator"
                     /label=T7Te terminator
                     /note="phage T7 early transcription terminator"
                     /note="color: #ffffff; direction: RIGHT"
ORIGIN
        1 acccccagcc ggaactgacc ccacaaggcc ctagcgtttg caatgcacca ggtcatcatt
       61 gacccaggcg tgttccacca ggccgctgcc tcgcaactct tcgcaggctt cgccgacctg
      121 ctcgcgccac ttcttcacgc gggtggaatc cgatccgcac atgaggcgga aggtttccag
      181 cttgagcggg tacggctccc ggtgcgagct gaaatagtcg aacatccgtc gggccgtcgg
      241 cgacagcttg cggtacttct cccatatgaa tttcgtgtag tggtcgccag caaacagcac
      301 gacgatttcc tcgtcgatca ggacctggca acgggacgtt ttcttgccac ggtccaggac
      361 gcggaagcgg tgcagcagcg acaccgattc caggtgccca acgcggtcgg acgtgaagcc
      421 catcgccgtc gcctgtaggc gcgacaggca ttcctcggcc ttcgtgtaat accggccatt
      481 gatcgaccag cccaggtcct ggcaaagctc gtagaacgtg aaggtgatcg gctcgccgat
      541 aggggtgcgc ttcgcgtact ccaacacctg ctgccacacc agttcgtcat cgtcggcccg
      601 cagctcgacg ccggtgtagg tgatcttcac gtccttgttg acgtggaaaa tgaccttgtt
      661 ttgcagcgcc tcgcgcggga ttttcttgtt gcgcgtggtg aacagggcag agcgggccgt
      721 gtcgtttggc atcgctcgca tcgtgtccgg ccacggcgca atatcgaaca aggaaagctg
      781 catttccttg atctgctgct tcgtgtgttt cagcaacgcg gcctgcttgg cctcgctgac
      841 ctgttttgcc aggtcctcgc cggcggtttt tcgcttcttg gtcgtcatag ttcctcgcgt
      901 gtcgatggtc atcgacttcg ccaaacctgc cgcctcctgt tcaagacgac gcgaacgctc
      961 cacggcggcc gatggcgcgg gcagggcagg gggagccagt tgcacgctgt cgcgctcgat
     1021 cttggccgta gcttgctgga ccatcgagcc gacggactgg aaggtttcgc ggggcgcacg
     1081 catgacggtg cggcttgcga tggtttcggc atcctcggcg gaaaaccccg cgtcgatcag
     1141 ttcttgcctg tatgccttcc ggtcaaacgt ccgattcatt caccctcctt gcgggattgc
     1201 cccgactcac gccggggcaa tgtgccctta ttcctgattt gacccgcctg gtgccttggt
     1261 gtccagataa tccaccttat cggcaatgaa gtcggtcccg tagaccgtct ggccgtcctt
     1321 ctcgtacttg gtattccgaa tcttgccctg cacgaatacc agcgacccct tgcccaaata
     1381 cttgccgtgg gcctcggcct gagagccaaa acacttgatg cggaagaagt cggtgcgctc
     1441 ctgcttgtcg ccggcatcgt tgcgccacat ctaggcaacg ccagcgctgc catttttggg
     1501 gtgaggccgt tcgcggccga ggggcgcagc ccctgggggg atgggaggcc cgcgttagcg
     1561 ggccgggagg gttcgagaag ggggggcacc ccccttcggc gtgcgcggtc acgcgcacag
     1621 ggcgcagccc tggttaaaaa caaggtttat aaatattggt ttaaaagcag gttaaaagac
     1681 aggttagcgg tggccgaaaa acgggcggaa acccttgcaa atgctggatt ttctgcctgt
     1741 ggacagcccc tcaaatgtca ataggtgcgc ccctcatctg tcagcactct gcccctcaag
     1801 tgtcaaggat cgcgcccctc atctgtcagt agtcgcgccc ctcaagtgtc aataccgcag
     1861 ggcacttatc cccaggcttg tccacatcat ctgtgggaaa ctcgcgtaaa atcaggcgtt
     1921 ttcgccgatt tgcgaggctg gccagctcca cgtcgccggc cgaaatcgag cctgcccctc
     1981 atctgtcaac gccgcgccgg gtgagtcggc ccctcaagtg tcaacgtccg cccctcatct
     2041 gtcagtgagg gccaagtttt ccgcgaggta tccacaacgc cggcggccgc ggtgtctcgc
     2101 acacggcttc gacggcgttt ctggcgcgtt tgcagggcca tagacggccg ccagcccagc
     2161 ggcgagggca accagcccgg tgagcgtcgc aaaggccgag gcacgaaccc agtggacata
     2221 agcctgttcg gttcgtaagc tgtaatgcaa gtagcgtatg cgctcacgca actggtccag
     2281 aaccttgacc gaacgcagcg gtggtaacgg cgcagtggcg gttttcatgg cttgttatga
     2341 ctgttttttt ggggtacagt ctatgcctcg ggcatccaag cagcaagcgc gttacgccgt
     2401 gggtcgatgt ttgatgttat ggagcagcaa cgatgttacg cagcagggca gtcgccctaa
     2461 aacaaagtta aacatcatgg gggaagcggt gatcgccgaa gtatcgactc aactatcaga
     2521 ggtagttggc gtcatcgagc gccatctcga accgacgttg ctggccgtac atttgtacgg
     2581 ctccgcagtg gatggcggcc tgaagccaca cagcgatatt gatttgctgg ttacggtgac
     2641 cgtaaggctt gatgaaacaa cgcggcgagc tttgatcaac gaccttttgg aaacttcggc
     2701 ttcccctgga gagagcgaga ttctccgcgc tgtagaagtc accattgttg tgcacgacga
     2761 catcattccg tggcgttatc cagctaagcg cgaactgcaa tttggagaat ggcagcgcaa
     2821 tgacattctt gcaggtatct tcgagccagc cacgatcgac attgatctgg ctatcttgct
     2881 gacaaaagca agagaacata gcgttgcctt ggtaggtcca gcggcggagg aactctttga
     2941 tccggttcct gaacaggatc tatttgaggc gctaaatgaa accttaacgc tatggaactc
     3001 gccgcccgac tgggctggcg atgagcgaaa tgtagtgctt acgttgtccc gcatttggta
     3061 cagcgcagta accggcaaaa tcgcgccgaa ggatgtcgct gccgactggg caatggagcg
     3121 cctgccggcc cagtatcagc ccgtcatact tgaagctaga caggcttatc ttggacaaga
     3181 agaagatcgc ttggcctcgc gcgcagatca gttggaagaa tttgtccatt acgtgaaagg
     3241 cgagatcacc aaggtagtcg gcaaataatg tctagctaga aattcgttca agccgacgcc
     3301 gcttcgcggc gcggcttaac tcaagcgtta gatgcactaa gcacataatt gctcacagcc
     3361 aaactatcag gtcaagtctg cttttattat ttttaagcgt gcataataag ccctacacaa
     3421 attgggagat atatcatgct gtcagaccaa gtttactcat atatacttta gattgattta
     3481 aaacttcatt tttaatttaa aaggatctag gtgaagatcc tttttgataa tctcatgacc
     3541 aaaatccctt aacgtgagtt ttcgttccac tgagcgtcag accccgtaga aaagatcaaa
     3601 ggatcttctt gagatccttt ttttctgcgc gtaatctgct gcttgcaaac aaaaaaacca
     3661 ccgctaccag cggtggtttg tttgccggat caagagctac caactctttt tccgaaggta
     3721 actggcttca gcagagcgca gataccaaat actgttcttc tagtgtagcc gtagttaggc
     3781 caccacttca agaactctgt agcaccgcct acatacctcg ctctgctaat cctgttacca
     3841 gtggctgctg ccagtggcga taagtcgtgt cttaccgggt tggactcaag acgatagtta
     3901 ccggataagg cgcagcggtc gggctgaacg gggggttcgt gcacacagcc cagcttggag
     3961 cgaacgacct acaccgaact gagataccta cagcgtgagc tatgagaaag cgccacgctt
     4021 cccgaaggga gaaaggcgga caggtatccg gtaagcggca gggtcggaac aggagagcgc
     4081 acgagggagc ttccaggggg aaacgcctgg tatctttata gtcctgtcgg gtttcgccac
     4141 ctctgacttg agcgtcgatt tttgtgatgc tcgtcagggg ggcggagcct atggaaaaac
     4201 gccagcaacg cggccttttt acggttcctg cactctgtgc tcttcatgat actagagcca
     4261 ggcatcaaat aaaacgaaag gctcagtcga aagactgggc ctttcgtttt atctgttgtt
     4321 tgtcggtgaa cgctctctac tagagtcaca ctggctcacc ttcgggtggg cctttctgcg
     4381 tttatagcga tgaagagcca cgaagtggcc gggctgctga
//
