# Supplementary material for: In- & Out-Cloning: Plasmid toolboxes for scarless transcription unit and modular Golden Gate acceptor plasmid assembly
Source: bioRxiv preprint, doi:10.1101/2024.06.22.600171, version 1 (2024-06-22)
Supplement: Supporting Data S2 [file 600171_file04.zip › pSL_mCherry_assembly_tests/pSL646.gbk]

LOCUS       pSL646        5357 bp DNA     circular SYN 12-MAR-2024
DEFINITION  .
ACCESSION   .
VERSION     .
KEYWORDS    .
SOURCE      synthetic DNA construct
  ORGANISM  synthetic DNA construct
REFERENCE   1  (bases 1 to 5357)
  AUTHORS   .
  TITLE     Direct Submission
  JOURNAL   Exported Mar 12, 2024 from SnapGene 6.2.0
            https://www.snapgene.com
FEATURES             Location/Qualifiers
     source          1..5357
                     /mol_type="other DNA"
                     /note="color: #ffffff"
                     /organism="synthetic DNA construct"
     protein_bind    104..125
                     /standard_name="CAP binding site"
                     /label=CAP binding site
                     /bound_moiety="<i>E. coli</i> catabolite activator
                     protein"
                     /note="CAP binding activates transcription in the presence
                     of cAMP."
                     /note="color: #31849b"
     promoter        140..170
                     /standard_name="lac promoter"
                     /label=lac promoter
                     /note="promoter for the <i>E. coli lac</i> operon"
                     /note="This feature has 3 segments:
                        1: 140 .. 145 / #ffffff
                        2: 146 .. 163 / #ffffff
                        3: 164 .. 170 / #ffffff"
     protein_bind    178..194
                     /standard_name="lac operator"
                     /label=lac operator binding site
                     /bound_moiety="<i>lac</i> repressor encoded by
                     <i>lacI</i>"
                     /note="The <i>lac</i> repressor binds to the <i>lac</i>
                     operator to inhibit transcription in <i>E. coli</i>. This 
                     inhibition can be relieved by adding lactose or 
                     isopropyl-beta-D-thiogalactopyranoside (IPTG)."
                     /note="color: #31849b"
     misc_feature    212..223
                     /standard_name="RBS"
                     /label=RBS
                     /note="color: #a6acb3"
     CDS             230..940
                     /codon_start=1
                     /standard_name="mCherry"
                     /product="monomeric derivative of DsRed fluorescent
                     protein"
                     /label=mCherry
                     /note="mammalian codon-optimized"
                     /note="color: #993366"
                     /translation="MVSKGEEDNMAIIKEFMRFKVHMEGSVNGHEFEIEGEGEGRPYEG
                     TQTAKLKVTKGGPLPFAWDILSPQFMYGSKAYVKHPADIPDYLKLSFPEGFKWERVMNF
                     EDGGVVTVTQDSSLQDGEFIYKVKLRGTNFPSDGPVMQKKTMGWEASSERMYPEDGALK
                     GEIKQRLKLKDGGHYDAEVKTTYKAKKPVQLPGAYNVNIKLDITSHNEDYTIVEQYERA
                     EGRHSTGGMDELYK"
     terminator      957..1002
                     /standard_name="rrnB T1 terminator"
                     /label=rrnB T1 terminator
                     /note="transcription terminator T1 from the <i>E. coli
                     rrnB</i> gene"
                     /note="color: #ffffff"
     terminator      1044..1071
                     /standard_name="T7Te terminator"
                     /label=T7Te terminator
                     /note="phage T7 early transcription terminator"
                     /note="color: #ffffff"
     CDS             complement(1142..2290)
                     /codon_start=1
                     /standard_name="trfA"
                     /product="trans-acting replication protein that binds to
                     and activates oriV"
                     /label=trfA
                     /note="color: #993366"
                     /translation="MNRTFDRKAYRQELIDAGFSAEDAETIASRTVMRAPRETFQSVGS
                     MVQQATAKIERDSVQLAPPALPAPSAAVERSRRLEQEAAGLAKSMTIDTRGTMTTKKRK
                     TAGEDLAKQVSEAKQAALLKHTKQQIKEMQLSLFDIAPWPDTMRAMPNDTARSALFTTR
                     NKKIPREALQNKVIFHVNKDVKITYTGVELRADDDELVWQQVLEYAKRTPIGEPITFTF
                     YELCQDLGWSINGRYYTKAEECLSRLQATAMGFTSDRVGHLESVSLLHRFRVLDRGKKT
                     SRCQVLIDEEIVVLFAGDHYTKFIWEKYRKLSPTARRMFDYFSSHREPYPLKLETFRLM
                     CGSDSTRVKKWREQVGEACEELRGSGLVEHAWVNDDLVHCKR"
     rep_origin      2674..3291
                     /label=ori
                     /note="color: #ffff00"
     CDS             3588..4379
                     /codon_start=1
                     /gene="<i>aadA</i>"
                     /standard_name="SmR (SpecR/StrepR)"
                     /product="aminoglycoside adenylyltransferase (<a 
                     href=""http://www.ncbi.nlm.nih.gov/pubmed/2993813"" 
                     title=""http://www.ncbi.nlm.nih.gov/pubmed/2993813"">Murph 
                     y, 1985</a>)"
                     /label=SmR (SpecR/StrepR)
                     /note="confers resistance to spectinomycin and
                     streptomycin"
                     /note="color: #ccffcc"
                     /translation="MGEAVIAEVSTQLSEVVGVIERHLEPTLLAVHLYGSAVDGGLKPH
                     SDIDLLVTVTVRLDETTRRALINDLLETSASPGESEILRAVEVTIVVHDDIIPWRYPAK
                     RELQFGEWQRNDILAGIFEPATIDIDLAILLTKAREHSVALVGPAAEELFDPVPEQDLF
                     EALNETLTLWNSPPDWAGDERNVVLTLSRIWYSAVTGKIAPKDVAADWAMERLPAQYQP
                     VILEARQAYLGQEEDRLASRADQLEEFVHYVKGEITKVVGK"
     rep_origin      4720..5308
                     /label=ori
                     /note="color: #ffff00"
ORIGIN
        1 tatcaatacg caaaccgcct ctccccgcgc gttggccgat tcattaatgc agctggcacg
       61 acaggtttcc cgactggaaa gcgggcagtg agcgcaacgc aattaatgtg agttagctca
      121 ctcattaggc accccaggct ttacacttta tgcttccggc tcgtatgttg tgtggaattg
      181 tgagcggata acaatttcac acatactaga gaaagaggag aaatactaga tggtgagcaa
      241 gggcgaggag gataacatgg ccatcatcaa ggagttcatg cgcttcaagg tgcacatgga
      301 gggctccgtg aacggccacg agttcgagat cgagggcgag ggcgagggcc gcccctacga
      361 gggcacccag accgccaagc tgaaggtgac caagggtggc cccctgccct tcgcctggga
      421 catcctgtcc cctcagttca tgtacggctc caaggcctac gtgaagcacc ccgccgacat
      481 ccccgactac ttgaagctgt ccttccccga gggcttcaag tgggagcgcg tgatgaactt
      541 cgaggacggc ggcgtggtga ccgtgaccca ggactcctcc ttgcaggacg gcgagttcat
      601 ctacaaggtg aagctgcgcg gcaccaactt cccctccgac ggccccgtaa tgcagaagaa
      661 aaccatgggc tgggaggcct cctccgagcg gatgtacccc gaggacggcg ccctgaaggg
      721 cgagatcaag cagaggctga agctgaagga cggcggccac tacgacgctg aggtcaagac
      781 cacctacaag gccaagaagc ccgtgcagct gcccggcgcc tacaacgtca acatcaagtt
      841 ggacatcacc tcccacaacg aggactacac catcgtggaa cagtacgaac gcgccgaggg
      901 ccgccactcc accggcggca tggacgagct gtacaagtga tactagagcc aggcatcaaa
      961 taaaacgaaa ggctcagtcg aaagactggg cctttcgttt tatctgttgt ttgtcggtga
     1021 acgctctcta ctagagtcac actggctcac cttcgggtgg gcctttctgc gtttatagcg
     1081 atgaagagcc acgaagtggc cgggctgctg aacccccagc cggaactgac cccacaaggc
     1141 cctagcgttt gcaatgcacc aggtcatcat tgacccaggc gtgttccacc aggccgctgc
     1201 ctcgcaactc ttcgcaggct tcgccgacct gctcgcgcca cttcttcacg cgggtggaat
     1261 ccgatccgca catgaggcgg aaggtttcca gcttgagcgg gtacggctcc cggtgcgagc
     1321 tgaaatagtc gaacatccgt cgggccgtcg gcgacagctt gcggtacttc tcccatatga
     1381 atttcgtgta gtggtcgcca gcaaacagca cgacgatttc ctcgtcgatc aggacctggc
     1441 aacgggacgt tttcttgcca cggtccagga cgcggaagcg gtgcagcagc gacaccgatt
     1501 ccaggtgccc aacgcggtcg gacgtgaagc ccatcgccgt cgcctgtagg cgcgacaggc
     1561 attcctcggc cttcgtgtaa taccggccat tgatcgacca gcccaggtcc tggcaaagct
     1621 cgtagaacgt gaaggtgatc ggctcgccga taggggtgcg cttcgcgtac tccaacacct
     1681 gctgccacac cagttcgtca tcgtcggccc gcagctcgac gccggtgtag gtgatcttca
     1741 cgtccttgtt gacgtggaaa atgaccttgt tttgcagcgc ctcgcgcggg attttcttgt
     1801 tgcgcgtggt gaacagggca gagcgggccg tgtcgtttgg catcgctcgc atcgtgtccg
     1861 gccacggcgc aatatcgaac aaggaaagct gcatttcctt gatctgctgc ttcgtgtgtt
     1921 tcagcaacgc ggcctgcttg gcctcgctga cctgttttgc caggtcctcg ccggcggttt
     1981 ttcgcttctt ggtcgtcata gttcctcgcg tgtcgatggt catcgacttc gccaaacctg
     2041 ccgcctcctg ttcaagacga cgcgaacgct ccacggcggc cgatggcgcg ggcagggcag
     2101 ggggagccag ttgcacgctg tcgcgctcga tcttggccgt agcttgctgg accatcgagc
     2161 cgacggactg gaaggtttcg cggggcgcac gcatgacggt gcggcttgcg atggtttcgg
     2221 catcctcggc ggaaaacccc gcgtcgatca gttcttgcct gtatgccttc cggtcaaacg
     2281 tccgattcat tcaccctcct tgcgggattg ccccgactca cgccggggca atgtgccctt
     2341 attcctgatt tgacccgcct ggtgccttgg tgtccagata atccacctta tcggcaatga
     2401 agtcggtccc gtagaccgtc tggccgtcct tctcgtactt ggtattccga atcttgccct
     2461 gcacgaatac cagcgacccc ttgcccaaat acttgccgtg ggcctcggcc tgagagccaa
     2521 aacacttgat gcggaagaag tcggtgcgct cctgcttgtc gccggcatcg ttgcgccaca
     2581 tctaggcaac gccagcgctg ccatttttgg ggtgaggccg ttcgcggccg aggggcgcag
     2641 cccctggggg gatgggaggc ccgcgttagc gggccgggag ggttcgagaa gggggggcac
     2701 cccccttcgg cgtgcgcggt cacgcgcaca gggcgcagcc ctggttaaaa acaaggttta
     2761 taaatattgg tttaaaagca ggttaaaaga caggttagcg gtggccgaaa aacgggcgga
     2821 aacccttgca aatgctggat tttctgcctg tggacagccc ctcaaatgtc aataggtgcg
     2881 cccctcatct gtcagcactc tgcccctcaa gtgtcaagga tcgcgcccct catctgtcag
     2941 tagtcgcgcc cctcaagtgt caataccgca gggcacttat ccccaggctt gtccacatca
     3001 tctgtgggaa actcgcgtaa aatcaggcgt tttcgccgat ttgcgaggct ggccagctcc
     3061 acgtcgccgg ccgaaatcga gcctgcccct catctgtcaa cgccgcgccg ggtgagtcgg
     3121 cccctcaagt gtcaacgtcc gcccctcatc tgtcagtgag ggccaagttt tccgcgaggt
     3181 atccacaacg ccggcggccg cggtgtctcg cacacggctt cgacggcgtt tctggcgcgt
     3241 ttgcagggcc atagacggcc gccagcccag cggcgagggc aaccagcccg gtgagcgtcg
     3301 caaaggccga ggcacgaacc cagtggacat aagcctgttc ggttcgtaag ctgtaatgca
     3361 agtagcgtat gcgctcacgc aactggtcca gaaccttgac cgaacgcagc ggtggtaacg
     3421 gcgcagtggc ggttttcatg gcttgttatg actgtttttt tggggtacag tctatgcctc
     3481 gggcatccaa gcagcaagcg cgttacgccg tgggtcgatg tttgatgtta tggagcagca
     3541 acgatgttac gcagcagggc agtcgcccta aaacaaagtt aaacatcatg ggggaagcgg
     3601 tgatcgccga agtatcgact caactatcag aggtagttgg cgtcatcgag cgccatctcg
     3661 aaccgacgtt gctggccgta catttgtacg gctccgcagt ggatggcggc ctgaagccac
     3721 acagcgatat tgatttgctg gttacggtga ccgtaaggct tgatgaaaca acgcggcgag
     3781 ctttgatcaa cgaccttttg gaaacttcgg cttcccctgg agagagcgag attctccgcg
     3841 ctgtagaagt caccattgtt gtgcacgacg acatcattcc gtggcgttat ccagctaagc
     3901 gcgaactgca atttggagaa tggcagcgca atgacattct tgcaggtatc ttcgagccag
     3961 ccacgatcga cattgatctg gctatcttgc tgacaaaagc aagagaacat agcgttgcct
     4021 tggtaggtcc agcggcggag gaactctttg atccggttcc tgaacaggat ctatttgagg
     4081 cgctaaatga aaccttaacg ctatggaact cgccgcccga ctgggctggc gatgagcgaa
     4141 atgtagtgct tacgttgtcc cgcatttggt acagcgcagt aaccggcaaa atcgcgccga
     4201 aggatgtcgc tgccgactgg gcaatggagc gcctgccggc ccagtatcag cccgtcatac
     4261 ttgaagctag acaggcttat cttggacaag aagaagatcg cttggcctcg cgcgcagatc
     4321 agttggaaga atttgtccat tacgtgaaag gcgagatcac caaggtagtc ggcaaataat
     4381 gtctagctag aaattcgttc aagccgacgc cgcttcgcgg cgcggcttaa ctcaagcgtt
     4441 agatgcacta agcacataat tgctcacagc caaactatca ggtcaagtct gcttttatta
     4501 tttttaagcg tgcataataa gccctacaca aattgggaga tatatcatgc tgtcagacca
     4561 agtttactca tatatacttt agattgattt aaaacttcat ttttaattta aaaggatcta
     4621 ggtgaagatc ctttttgata atctcatgac caaaatccct taacgtgagt tttcgttcca
     4681 ctgagcgtca gaccccgtag aaaagatcaa aggatcttct tgagatcctt tttttctgcg
     4741 cgtaatctgc tgcttgcaaa caaaaaaacc accgctacca gcggtggttt gtttgccgga
     4801 tcaagagcta ccaactcttt ttccgaaggt aactggcttc agcagagcgc agataccaaa
     4861 tactgttctt ctagtgtagc cgtagttagg ccaccacttc aagaactctg tagcaccgcc
     4921 tacatacctc gctctgctaa tcctgttacc agtggctgct gccagtggcg ataagtcgtg
     4981 tcttaccggg ttggactcaa gacgatagtt accggataag gcgcagcggt cgggctgaac
     5041 ggggggttcg tgcacacagc ccagcttgga gcgaacgacc tacaccgaac tgagatacct
     5101 acagcgtgag ctatgagaaa gcgccacgct tcccgaaggg agaaaggcgg acaggtatcc
     5161 ggtaagcggc agggtcggaa caggagagcg cacgagggag cttccagggg gaaacgcctg
     5221 gtatctttat agtcctgtcg ggtttcgcca cctctgactt gagcgtcgat ttttgtgatg
     5281 ctcgtcaggg gggcggagcc tatggaaaaa cgccagcaac gcggcctttt tacggttcct
     5341 gcactctgtg ctcttca
//
