# Supplementary material for: In- & Out-Cloning: Plasmid toolboxes for scarless transcription unit and modular Golden Gate acceptor plasmid assembly
Source: bioRxiv preprint, doi:10.1101/2024.06.22.600171, version 1 (2024-06-22)
Supplement: Supporting Data S2 [file 600171_file04.zip › pSL_mCherry_assembly_tests/pSL647.gbk]

LOCUS       pSL647        4482 bp DNA     circular SYN 19-JUN-2024
DEFINITION  .
ACCESSION   .
VERSION     .
KEYWORDS    .
SOURCE      synthetic DNA construct
  ORGANISM  synthetic DNA construct
REFERENCE   1  (bases 1 to 4482)
  AUTHORS   .
  TITLE     Direct Submission
  JOURNAL   Exported Jun 19, 2024 from SnapGene 6.2.0
            https://www.snapgene.com
FEATURES             Location/Qualifiers
     source          1..4482
                     /mol_type="other DNA"
                     /note="color: #ffffff"
                     /organism="synthetic DNA construct"
     CDS             complement(37..1185)
                     /codon_start=1
                     /standard_name="trfA"
                     /product="trans-acting replication protein that binds to
                     and activates oriV"
                     /label=trfA
                     /note="color: #993366"
                     /translation="MNRTFDRKAYRQELIDAGFSAEDAETIASRTVMRAPRETFQSVGS
                     MVQQATAKIERDSVQLAPPALPAPSAAVERSRRLEQEAAGLAKSMTIDTRGTMTTKKRK
                     TAGEDLAKQVSEAKQAALLKHTKQQIKEMQLSLFDIAPWPDTMRAMPNDTARSALFTTR
                     NKKIPREALQNKVIFHVNKDVKITYTGVELRADDDELVWQQVLEYAKRTPIGEPITFTF
                     YELCQDLGWSINGRYYTKAEECLSRLQATAMGFTSDRVGHLESVSLLHRFRVLDRGKKT
                     SRCQVLIDEEIVVLFAGDHYTKFIWEKYRKLSPTARRMFDYFSSHREPYPLKLETFRLM
                     CGSDSTRVKKWREQVGEACEELRGSGLVEHAWVNDDLVHCKR"
     rep_origin      complement(1569..2186)
                     /direction=LEFT
                     /label=ori
                     /note="color: #ffff00"
     CDS             2483..3274
                     /codon_start=1
                     /gene="<i>aadA</i>"
                     /standard_name="SmR (SpecR/StrepR)"
                     /product="aminoglycoside adenylyltransferase (<a 
                     href=""http://www.ncbi.nlm.nih.gov/pubmed/2993813"" 
                     title=""http://www.ncbi.nlm.nih.gov/pubmed/2993813"">Murph 
                     y, 1985</a>)"
                     /label=SmR (SpecR/StrepR)
                     /note="confers resistance to spectinomycin and
                     streptomycin"
                     /note="color: #ccffcc"
                     /translation="MGEAVIAEVSTQLSEVVGVIERHLEPTLLAVHLYGSAVDGGLKPH
                     SDIDLLVTVTVRLDETTRRALINDLLETSASPGESEILRAVEVTIVVHDDIIPWRYPAK
                     RELQFGEWQRNDILAGIFEPATIDIDLAILLTKAREHSVALVGPAAEELFDPVPEQDLF
                     EALNETLTLWNSPPDWAGDERNVVLTLSRIWYSAVTGKIAPKDVAADWAMERLPAQYQP
                     VILEARQAYLGQEEDRLASRADQLEEFVHYVKGEITKVVGK"
     rep_origin      3615..4203
                     /label=ori
                     /note="color: #ffff00"
     protein_bind    4356..4377
                     /standard_name="CAP binding site"
                     /label=CAP binding site
                     /bound_moiety="<i>E. coli</i> catabolite activator
                     protein"
                     /note="CAP binding activates transcription in the presence
                     of cAMP."
                     /note="color: #31849b"
     protein_bind    4430..4446
                     /standard_name="lac operator"
                     /label=lac operator binding site
                     /bound_moiety="<i>lac</i> repressor encoded by
                     <i>lacI</i>"
                     /note="The <i>lac</i> repressor binds to the <i>lac</i>
                     operator to inhibit transcription in <i>E. coli</i>. This 
                     inhibition can be relieved by adding lactose or 
                     isopropyl-beta-D-thiogalactopyranoside (IPTG)."
                     /note="color: #31849b"
ORIGIN
        1 tgctgaaccc ccagccggaa ctgaccccac aaggccctag cgtttgcaat gcaccaggtc
       61 atcattgacc caggcgtgtt ccaccaggcc gctgcctcgc aactcttcgc aggcttcgcc
      121 gacctgctcg cgccacttct tcacgcgggt ggaatccgat ccgcacatga ggcggaaggt
      181 ttccagcttg agcgggtacg gctcccggtg cgagctgaaa tagtcgaaca tccgtcgggc
      241 cgtcggcgac agcttgcggt acttctccca tatgaatttc gtgtagtggt cgccagcaaa
      301 cagcacgacg atttcctcgt cgatcaggac ctggcaacgg gacgttttct tgccacggtc
      361 caggacgcgg aagcggtgca gcagcgacac cgattccagg tgcccaacgc ggtcggacgt
      421 gaagcccatc gccgtcgcct gtaggcgcga caggcattcc tcggccttcg tgtaataccg
      481 gccattgatc gaccagccca ggtcctggca aagctcgtag aacgtgaagg tgatcggctc
      541 gccgataggg gtgcgcttcg cgtactccaa cacctgctgc cacaccagtt cgtcatcgtc
      601 ggcccgcagc tcgacgccgg tgtaggtgat cttcacgtcc ttgttgacgt ggaaaatgac
      661 cttgttttgc agcgcctcgc gcgggatttt cttgttgcgc gtggtgaaca gggcagagcg
      721 ggccgtgtcg tttggcatcg ctcgcatcgt gtccggccac ggcgcaatat cgaacaagga
      781 aagctgcatt tccttgatct gctgcttcgt gtgtttcagc aacgcggcct gcttggcctc
      841 gctgacctgt tttgccaggt cctcgccggc ggtttttcgc ttcttggtcg tcatagttcc
      901 tcgcgtgtcg atggtcatcg acttcgccaa acctgccgcc tcctgttcaa gacgacgcga
      961 acgctccacg gcggccgatg gcgcgggcag ggcaggggga gccagttgca cgctgtcgcg
     1021 ctcgatcttg gccgtagctt gctggaccat cgagccgacg gactggaagg tttcgcgggg
     1081 cgcacgcatg acggtgcggc ttgcgatggt ttcggcatcc tcggcggaaa accccgcgtc
     1141 gatcagttct tgcctgtatg ccttccggtc aaacgtccga ttcattcacc ctccttgcgg
     1201 gattgccccg actcacgccg gggcaatgtg cccttattcc tgatttgacc cgcctggtgc
     1261 cttggtgtcc agataatcca ccttatcggc aatgaagtcg gtcccgtaga ccgtctggcc
     1321 gtccttctcg tacttggtat tccgaatctt gccctgcacg aataccagcg accccttgcc
     1381 caaatacttg ccgtgggcct cggcctgaga gccaaaacac ttgatgcgga agaagtcggt
     1441 gcgctcctgc ttgtcgccgg catcgttgcg ccacatctag gcaacgccag cgctgccatt
     1501 tttggggtga ggccgttcgc ggccgagggg cgcagcccct ggggggatgg gaggcccgcg
     1561 ttagcgggcc gggagggttc gagaaggggg ggcacccccc ttcggcgtgc gcggtcacgc
     1621 gcacagggcg cagccctggt taaaaacaag gtttataaat attggtttaa aagcaggtta
     1681 aaagacaggt tagcggtggc cgaaaaacgg gcggaaaccc ttgcaaatgc tggattttct
     1741 gcctgtggac agcccctcaa atgtcaatag gtgcgcccct catctgtcag cactctgccc
     1801 ctcaagtgtc aaggatcgcg cccctcatct gtcagtagtc gcgcccctca agtgtcaata
     1861 ccgcagggca cttatcccca ggcttgtcca catcatctgt gggaaactcg cgtaaaatca
     1921 ggcgttttcg ccgatttgcg aggctggcca gctccacgtc gccggccgaa atcgagcctg
     1981 cccctcatct gtcaacgccg cgccgggtga gtcggcccct caagtgtcaa cgtccgcccc
     2041 tcatctgtca gtgagggcca agttttccgc gaggtatcca caacgccggc ggccgcggtg
     2101 tctcgcacac ggcttcgacg gcgtttctgg cgcgtttgca gggccataga cggccgccag
     2161 cccagcggcg agggcaacca gcccggtgag cgtcgcaaag gccgaggcac gaacccagtg
     2221 gacataagcc tgttcggttc gtaagctgta atgcaagtag cgtatgcgct cacgcaactg
     2281 gtccagaacc ttgaccgaac gcagcggtgg taacggcgca gtggcggttt tcatggcttg
     2341 ttatgactgt ttttttgggg tacagtctat gcctcgggca tccaagcagc aagcgcgtta
     2401 cgccgtgggt cgatgtttga tgttatggag cagcaacgat gttacgcagc agggcagtcg
     2461 ccctaaaaca aagttaaaca tcatggggga agcggtgatc gccgaagtat cgactcaact
     2521 atcagaggta gttggcgtca tcgagcgcca tctcgaaccg acgttgctgg ccgtacattt
     2581 gtacggctcc gcagtggatg gcggcctgaa gccacacagc gatattgatt tgctggttac
     2641 ggtgaccgta aggcttgatg aaacaacgcg gcgagctttg atcaacgacc ttttggaaac
     2701 ttcggcttcc cctggagaga gcgagattct ccgcgctgta gaagtcacca ttgttgtgca
     2761 cgacgacatc attccgtggc gttatccagc taagcgcgaa ctgcaatttg gagaatggca
     2821 gcgcaatgac attcttgcag gtatcttcga gccagccacg atcgacattg atctggctat
     2881 cttgctgaca aaagcaagag aacatagcgt tgccttggta ggtccagcgg cggaggaact
     2941 ctttgatccg gttcctgaac aggatctatt tgaggcgcta aatgaaacct taacgctatg
     3001 gaactcgccg cccgactggg ctggcgatga gcgaaatgta gtgcttacgt tgtcccgcat
     3061 ttggtacagc gcagtaaccg gcaaaatcgc gccgaaggat gtcgctgccg actgggcaat
     3121 ggagcgcctg ccggcccagt atcagcccgt catacttgaa gctagacagg cttatcttgg
     3181 acaagaagaa gatcgcttgg cctcgcgcgc agatcagttg gaagaatttg tccattacgt
     3241 gaaaggcgag atcaccaagg tagtcggcaa ataatgtcta gctagaaatt cgttcaagcc
     3301 gacgccgctt cgcggcgcgg cttaactcaa gcgttagatg cactaagcac ataattgctc
     3361 acagccaaac tatcaggtca agtctgcttt tattattttt aagcgtgcat aataagccct
     3421 acacaaattg ggagatatat catgctgtca gaccaagttt actcatatat actttagatt
     3481 gatttaaaac ttcattttta atttaaaagg atctaggtga agatcctttt tgataatctc
     3541 atgaccaaaa tcccttaacg tgagttttcg ttccactgag cgtcagaccc cgtagaaaag
     3601 atcaaaggat cttcttgaga tccttttttt ctgcgcgtaa tctgctgctt gcaaacaaaa
     3661 aaaccaccgc taccagcggt ggtttgtttg ccggatcaag agctaccaac tctttttccg
     3721 aaggtaactg gcttcagcag agcgcagata ccaaatactg ttcttctagt gtagccgtag
     3781 ttaggccacc acttcaagaa ctctgtagca ccgcctacat acctcgctct gctaatcctg
     3841 ttaccagtgg ctgctgccag tggcgataag tcgtgtctta ccgggttgga ctcaagacga
     3901 tagttaccgg ataaggcgca gcggtcgggc tgaacggggg gttcgtgcac acagcccagc
     3961 ttggagcgaa cgacctacac cgaactgaga tacctacagc gtgagctatg agaaagcgcc
     4021 acgcttcccg aagggagaaa ggcggacagg tatccggtaa gcggcagggt cggaacagga
     4081 gagcgcacga gggagcttcc agggggaaac gcctggtatc tttatagtcc tgtcgggttt
     4141 cgccacctct gacttgagcg tcgatttttg tgatgctcgt caggggggcg gagcctatgg
     4201 aaaaacgcca gcaacgcggc ctttttacgg ttcctgcact ctgtgctctt cattccaata
     4261 cgcaaaccgc ctctccccgc gcgttggccg attcattaat gcagctggca cgacaggttt
     4321 cccgactgga aagcgggcag tgagcgcaac gcaattaatg tgagttagct cactcattag
     4381 gcaccccagg ctttacactt tatgcttccg gctcgtatgt tgtgtggaat tgtgagcgga
     4441 taacaatttc acacaacttg aagagccacg aagtggccgg gc
//
