# Supplementary material for: In- & Out-Cloning: Plasmid toolboxes for scarless transcription unit and modular Golden Gate acceptor plasmid assembly
Source: bioRxiv preprint, doi:10.1101/2024.06.22.600171, version 1 (2024-06-22)
Supplement: Supporting Data S2 [file 600171_file04.zip › pSL_mCherry_assembly_tests/pSL648.gbk]

LOCUS       pSL648        4508 bp DNA     circular SYN 12-MAR-2024
DEFINITION  .
ACCESSION   .
VERSION     .
KEYWORDS    .
SOURCE      synthetic DNA construct
  ORGANISM  synthetic DNA construct
REFERENCE   1  (bases 1 to 4508)
  AUTHORS   .
  TITLE     Direct Submission
  JOURNAL   Exported Mar 12, 2024 from SnapGene 6.2.0
            https://www.snapgene.com
FEATURES             Location/Qualifiers
     source          1..4508
                     /mol_type="other DNA"
                     /note="color: #ffffff"
                     /organism="synthetic DNA construct"
     protein_bind    104..125
                     /standard_name="CAP binding site"
                     /label=CAP binding site
                     /bound_moiety="<i>E. coli</i> catabolite activator
                     protein"
                     /note="CAP binding activates transcription in the presence
                     of cAMP."
                     /note="color: #31849b"
     promoter        140..170
                     /standard_name="lac promoter"
                     /label=lac promoter
                     /note="promoter for the <i>E. coli lac</i> operon"
                     /note="This feature has 3 segments:
                        1: 140 .. 145 / #ffffff
                        2: 146 .. 163 / #ffffff
                        3: 164 .. 170 / #ffffff"
     protein_bind    178..194
                     /standard_name="lac operator"
                     /label=lac operator binding site
                     /bound_moiety="<i>lac</i> repressor encoded by
                     <i>lacI</i>"
                     /note="The <i>lac</i> repressor binds to the <i>lac</i>
                     operator to inhibit transcription in <i>E. coli</i>. This 
                     inhibition can be relieved by adding lactose or 
                     isopropyl-beta-D-thiogalactopyranoside (IPTG)."
                     /note="color: #31849b"
     misc_feature    212..223
                     /standard_name="RBS"
                     /label=RBS
                     /note="color: #a6acb3"
     CDS             complement(293..1441)
                     /codon_start=1
                     /standard_name="trfA"
                     /product="trans-acting replication protein that binds to
                     and activates oriV"
                     /label=trfA
                     /note="color: #993366"
                     /translation="MNRTFDRKAYRQELIDAGFSAEDAETIASRTVMRAPRETFQSVGS
                     MVQQATAKIERDSVQLAPPALPAPSAAVERSRRLEQEAAGLAKSMTIDTRGTMTTKKRK
                     TAGEDLAKQVSEAKQAALLKHTKQQIKEMQLSLFDIAPWPDTMRAMPNDTARSALFTTR
                     NKKIPREALQNKVIFHVNKDVKITYTGVELRADDDELVWQQVLEYAKRTPIGEPITFTF
                     YELCQDLGWSINGRYYTKAEECLSRLQATAMGFTSDRVGHLESVSLLHRFRVLDRGKKT
                     SRCQVLIDEEIVVLFAGDHYTKFIWEKYRKLSPTARRMFDYFSSHREPYPLKLETFRLM
                     CGSDSTRVKKWREQVGEACEELRGSGLVEHAWVNDDLVHCKR"
     rep_origin      1825..2442
                     /label=ori
                     /note="color: #ffff00"
     CDS             2739..3530
                     /codon_start=1
                     /gene="<i>aadA</i>"
                     /standard_name="SmR (SpecR/StrepR)"
                     /product="aminoglycoside adenylyltransferase (<a 
                     href=""http://www.ncbi.nlm.nih.gov/pubmed/2993813"" 
                     title=""http://www.ncbi.nlm.nih.gov/pubmed/2993813"">Murph 
                     y, 1985</a>)"
                     /label=SmR (SpecR/StrepR)
                     /note="confers resistance to spectinomycin and
                     streptomycin"
                     /note="color: #ccffcc"
                     /translation="MGEAVIAEVSTQLSEVVGVIERHLEPTLLAVHLYGSAVDGGLKPH
                     SDIDLLVTVTVRLDETTRRALINDLLETSASPGESEILRAVEVTIVVHDDIIPWRYPAK
                     RELQFGEWQRNDILAGIFEPATIDIDLAILLTKAREHSVALVGPAAEELFDPVPEQDLF
                     EALNETLTLWNSPPDWAGDERNVVLTLSRIWYSAVTGKIAPKDVAADWAMERLPAQYQP
                     VILEARQAYLGQEEDRLASRADQLEEFVHYVKGEITKVVGK"
     rep_origin      3871..4459
                     /label=ori
                     /note="color: #ffff00"
ORIGIN
        1 ttccaatacg caaaccgcct ctccccgcgc gttggccgat tcattaatgc agctggcacg
       61 acaggtttcc cgactggaaa gcgggcagtg agcgcaacgc aattaatgtg agttagctca
      121 ctcattaggc accccaggct ttacacttta tgcttccggc tcgtatgttg tgtggaattg
      181 tgagcggata acaatttcac acatactaga gaaagaggag aaatactaga tgtgaagagc
      241 cacgaagtgg ccgggctgct gaacccccag ccggaactga ccccacaagg ccctagcgtt
      301 tgcaatgcac caggtcatca ttgacccagg cgtgttccac caggccgctg cctcgcaact
      361 cttcgcaggc ttcgccgacc tgctcgcgcc acttcttcac gcgggtggaa tccgatccgc
      421 acatgaggcg gaaggtttcc agcttgagcg ggtacggctc ccggtgcgag ctgaaatagt
      481 cgaacatccg tcgggccgtc ggcgacagct tgcggtactt ctcccatatg aatttcgtgt
      541 agtggtcgcc agcaaacagc acgacgattt cctcgtcgat caggacctgg caacgggacg
      601 ttttcttgcc acggtccagg acgcggaagc ggtgcagcag cgacaccgat tccaggtgcc
      661 caacgcggtc ggacgtgaag cccatcgccg tcgcctgtag gcgcgacagg cattcctcgg
      721 ccttcgtgta ataccggcca ttgatcgacc agcccaggtc ctggcaaagc tcgtagaacg
      781 tgaaggtgat cggctcgccg ataggggtgc gcttcgcgta ctccaacacc tgctgccaca
      841 ccagttcgtc atcgtcggcc cgcagctcga cgccggtgta ggtgatcttc acgtccttgt
      901 tgacgtggaa aatgaccttg ttttgcagcg cctcgcgcgg gattttcttg ttgcgcgtgg
      961 tgaacagggc agagcgggcc gtgtcgtttg gcatcgctcg catcgtgtcc ggccacggcg
     1021 caatatcgaa caaggaaagc tgcatttcct tgatctgctg cttcgtgtgt ttcagcaacg
     1081 cggcctgctt ggcctcgctg acctgttttg ccaggtcctc gccggcggtt tttcgcttct
     1141 tggtcgtcat agttcctcgc gtgtcgatgg tcatcgactt cgccaaacct gccgcctcct
     1201 gttcaagacg acgcgaacgc tccacggcgg ccgatggcgc gggcagggca gggggagcca
     1261 gttgcacgct gtcgcgctcg atcttggccg tagcttgctg gaccatcgag ccgacggact
     1321 ggaaggtttc gcggggcgca cgcatgacgg tgcggcttgc gatggtttcg gcatcctcgg
     1381 cggaaaaccc cgcgtcgatc agttcttgcc tgtatgcctt ccggtcaaac gtccgattca
     1441 ttcaccctcc ttgcgggatt gccccgactc acgccggggc aatgtgccct tattcctgat
     1501 ttgacccgcc tggtgccttg gtgtccagat aatccacctt atcggcaatg aagtcggtcc
     1561 cgtagaccgt ctggccgtcc ttctcgtact tggtattccg aatcttgccc tgcacgaata
     1621 ccagcgaccc cttgcccaaa tacttgccgt gggcctcggc ctgagagcca aaacacttga
     1681 tgcggaagaa gtcggtgcgc tcctgcttgt cgccggcatc gttgcgccac atctaggcaa
     1741 cgccagcgct gccatttttg gggtgaggcc gttcgcggcc gaggggcgca gcccctgggg
     1801 ggatgggagg cccgcgttag cgggccggga gggttcgaga agggggggca ccccccttcg
     1861 gcgtgcgcgg tcacgcgcac agggcgcagc cctggttaaa aacaaggttt ataaatattg
     1921 gtttaaaagc aggttaaaag acaggttagc ggtggccgaa aaacgggcgg aaacccttgc
     1981 aaatgctgga ttttctgcct gtggacagcc cctcaaatgt caataggtgc gcccctcatc
     2041 tgtcagcact ctgcccctca agtgtcaagg atcgcgcccc tcatctgtca gtagtcgcgc
     2101 ccctcaagtg tcaataccgc agggcactta tccccaggct tgtccacatc atctgtggga
     2161 aactcgcgta aaatcaggcg ttttcgccga tttgcgaggc tggccagctc cacgtcgccg
     2221 gccgaaatcg agcctgcccc tcatctgtca acgccgcgcc gggtgagtcg gcccctcaag
     2281 tgtcaacgtc cgcccctcat ctgtcagtga gggccaagtt ttccgcgagg tatccacaac
     2341 gccggcggcc gcggtgtctc gcacacggct tcgacggcgt ttctggcgcg tttgcagggc
     2401 catagacggc cgccagccca gcggcgaggg caaccagccc ggtgagcgtc gcaaaggccg
     2461 aggcacgaac ccagtggaca taagcctgtt cggttcgtaa gctgtaatgc aagtagcgta
     2521 tgcgctcacg caactggtcc agaaccttga ccgaacgcag cggtggtaac ggcgcagtgg
     2581 cggttttcat ggcttgttat gactgttttt ttggggtaca gtctatgcct cgggcatcca
     2641 agcagcaagc gcgttacgcc gtgggtcgat gtttgatgtt atggagcagc aacgatgtta
     2701 cgcagcaggg cagtcgccct aaaacaaagt taaacatcat gggggaagcg gtgatcgccg
     2761 aagtatcgac tcaactatca gaggtagttg gcgtcatcga gcgccatctc gaaccgacgt
     2821 tgctggccgt acatttgtac ggctccgcag tggatggcgg cctgaagcca cacagcgata
     2881 ttgatttgct ggttacggtg accgtaaggc ttgatgaaac aacgcggcga gctttgatca
     2941 acgacctttt ggaaacttcg gcttcccctg gagagagcga gattctccgc gctgtagaag
     3001 tcaccattgt tgtgcacgac gacatcattc cgtggcgtta tccagctaag cgcgaactgc
     3061 aatttggaga atggcagcgc aatgacattc ttgcaggtat cttcgagcca gccacgatcg
     3121 acattgatct ggctatcttg ctgacaaaag caagagaaca tagcgttgcc ttggtaggtc
     3181 cagcggcgga ggaactcttt gatccggttc ctgaacagga tctatttgag gcgctaaatg
     3241 aaaccttaac gctatggaac tcgccgcccg actgggctgg cgatgagcga aatgtagtgc
     3301 ttacgttgtc ccgcatttgg tacagcgcag taaccggcaa aatcgcgccg aaggatgtcg
     3361 ctgccgactg ggcaatggag cgcctgccgg cccagtatca gcccgtcata cttgaagcta
     3421 gacaggctta tcttggacaa gaagaagatc gcttggcctc gcgcgcagat cagttggaag
     3481 aatttgtcca ttacgtgaaa ggcgagatca ccaaggtagt cggcaaataa tgtctagcta
     3541 gaaattcgtt caagccgacg ccgcttcgcg gcgcggctta actcaagcgt tagatgcact
     3601 aagcacataa ttgctcacag ccaaactatc aggtcaagtc tgcttttatt atttttaagc
     3661 gtgcataata agccctacac aaattgggag atatatcatg ctgtcagacc aagtttactc
     3721 atatatactt tagattgatt taaaacttca tttttaattt aaaaggatct aggtgaagat
     3781 cctttttgat aatctcatga ccaaaatccc ttaacgtgag ttttcgttcc actgagcgtc
     3841 agaccccgta gaaaagatca aaggatcttc ttgagatcct ttttttctgc gcgtaatctg
     3901 ctgcttgcaa acaaaaaaac caccgctacc agcggtggtt tgtttgccgg atcaagagct
     3961 accaactctt tttccgaagg taactggctt cagcagagcg cagataccaa atactgttct
     4021 tctagtgtag ccgtagttag gccaccactt caagaactct gtagcaccgc ctacatacct
     4081 cgctctgcta atcctgttac cagtggctgc tgccagtggc gataagtcgt gtcttaccgg
     4141 gttggactca agacgatagt taccggataa ggcgcagcgg tcgggctgaa cggggggttc
     4201 gtgcacacag cccagcttgg agcgaacgac ctacaccgaa ctgagatacc tacagcgtga
     4261 gctatgagaa agcgccacgc ttcccgaagg gagaaaggcg gacaggtatc cggtaagcgg
     4321 cagggtcgga acaggagagc gcacgaggga gcttccaggg ggaaacgcct ggtatcttta
     4381 tagtcctgtc gggtttcgcc acctctgact tgagcgtcga tttttgtgat gctcgtcagg
     4441 ggggcggagc ctatggaaaa acgccagcaa cgcggccttt ttacggttcc tgcactctgt
     4501 gctcttca
//
