# Supplementary material for: In- & Out-Cloning: Plasmid toolboxes for scarless transcription unit and modular Golden Gate acceptor plasmid assembly
Source: bioRxiv preprint, doi:10.1101/2024.06.22.600171, version 1 (2024-06-22)
Supplement: Supporting Data S2 [file 600171_file04.zip › pSL_mCherry_assembly_tests/pSL649.gbk]

LOCUS       pSL649        4351 bp DNA     circular SYN 12-MAR-2024
DEFINITION  .
ACCESSION   .
VERSION     .
KEYWORDS    .
SOURCE      synthetic DNA construct
  ORGANISM  synthetic DNA construct
REFERENCE   1  (bases 1 to 4351)
  AUTHORS   .
  TITLE     Direct Submission
  JOURNAL   Exported Mar 12, 2024 from SnapGene 6.2.0
            https://www.snapgene.com
FEATURES             Location/Qualifiers
     source          1..4351
                     /mol_type="other DNA"
                     /note="color: #ffffff"
                     /organism="synthetic DNA construct"
     terminator      38..65
                     /standard_name="T7Te terminator"
                     /label=T7Te terminator
                     /note="phage T7 early transcription terminator"
                     /note="color: #ffffff"
     CDS             complement(136..1284)
                     /codon_start=1
                     /standard_name="trfA"
                     /product="trans-acting replication protein that binds to
                     and activates oriV"
                     /label=trfA
                     /note="color: #993366"
                     /translation="MNRTFDRKAYRQELIDAGFSAEDAETIASRTVMRAPRETFQSVGS
                     MVQQATAKIERDSVQLAPPALPAPSAAVERSRRLEQEAAGLAKSMTIDTRGTMTTKKRK
                     TAGEDLAKQVSEAKQAALLKHTKQQIKEMQLSLFDIAPWPDTMRAMPNDTARSALFTTR
                     NKKIPREALQNKVIFHVNKDVKITYTGVELRADDDELVWQQVLEYAKRTPIGEPITFTF
                     YELCQDLGWSINGRYYTKAEECLSRLQATAMGFTSDRVGHLESVSLLHRFRVLDRGKKT
                     SRCQVLIDEEIVVLFAGDHYTKFIWEKYRKLSPTARRMFDYFSSHREPYPLKLETFRLM
                     CGSDSTRVKKWREQVGEACEELRGSGLVEHAWVNDDLVHCKR"
     rep_origin      1668..2285
                     /label=ori
                     /note="color: #ffff00"
     CDS             2582..3373
                     /codon_start=1
                     /gene="<i>aadA</i>"
                     /standard_name="SmR (SpecR/StrepR)"
                     /product="aminoglycoside adenylyltransferase (<a 
                     href=""http://www.ncbi.nlm.nih.gov/pubmed/2993813"" 
                     title=""http://www.ncbi.nlm.nih.gov/pubmed/2993813"">Murph 
                     y, 1985</a>)"
                     /label=SmR (SpecR/StrepR)
                     /note="confers resistance to spectinomycin and
                     streptomycin"
                     /note="color: #ccffcc"
                     /translation="MGEAVIAEVSTQLSEVVGVIERHLEPTLLAVHLYGSAVDGGLKPH
                     SDIDLLVTVTVRLDETTRRALINDLLETSASPGESEILRAVEVTIVVHDDIIPWRYPAK
                     RELQFGEWQRNDILAGIFEPATIDIDLAILLTKAREHSVALVGPAAEELFDPVPEQDLF
                     EALNETLTLWNSPPDWAGDERNVVLTLSRIWYSAVTGKIAPKDVAADWAMERLPAQYQP
                     VILEARQAYLGQEEDRLASRADQLEEFVHYVKGEITKVVGK"
     rep_origin      3714..4302
                     /label=ori
                     /note="color: #ffff00"
ORIGIN
        1 ttgtttgtcg gtgaacgctc tctactagag tcacactggc tcaccttcgg gtgggccttt
       61 ctgcgtttat agcggtgaag agccacgaag tggccgggct gctgaacccc cagccggaac
      121 tgaccccaca aggccctagc gtttgcaatg caccaggtca tcattgaccc aggcgtgttc
      181 caccaggccg ctgcctcgca actcttcgca ggcttcgccg acctgctcgc gccacttctt
      241 cacgcgggtg gaatccgatc cgcacatgag gcggaaggtt tccagcttga gcgggtacgg
      301 ctcccggtgc gagctgaaat agtcgaacat ccgtcgggcc gtcggcgaca gcttgcggta
      361 cttctcccat atgaatttcg tgtagtggtc gccagcaaac agcacgacga tttcctcgtc
      421 gatcaggacc tggcaacggg acgttttctt gccacggtcc aggacgcgga agcggtgcag
      481 cagcgacacc gattccaggt gcccaacgcg gtcggacgtg aagcccatcg ccgtcgcctg
      541 taggcgcgac aggcattcct cggccttcgt gtaataccgg ccattgatcg accagcccag
      601 gtcctggcaa agctcgtaga acgtgaaggt gatcggctcg ccgatagggg tgcgcttcgc
      661 gtactccaac acctgctgcc acaccagttc gtcatcgtcg gcccgcagct cgacgccggt
      721 gtaggtgatc ttcacgtcct tgttgacgtg gaaaatgacc ttgttttgca gcgcctcgcg
      781 cgggattttc ttgttgcgcg tggtgaacag ggcagagcgg gccgtgtcgt ttggcatcgc
      841 tcgcatcgtg tccggccacg gcgcaatatc gaacaaggaa agctgcattt ccttgatctg
      901 ctgcttcgtg tgtttcagca acgcggcctg cttggcctcg ctgacctgtt ttgccaggtc
      961 ctcgccggcg gtttttcgct tcttggtcgt catagttcct cgcgtgtcga tggtcatcga
     1021 cttcgccaaa cctgccgcct cctgttcaag acgacgcgaa cgctccacgg cggccgatgg
     1081 cgcgggcagg gcagggggag ccagttgcac gctgtcgcgc tcgatcttgg ccgtagcttg
     1141 ctggaccatc gagccgacgg actggaaggt ttcgcggggc gcacgcatga cggtgcggct
     1201 tgcgatggtt tcggcatcct cggcggaaaa ccccgcgtcg atcagttctt gcctgtatgc
     1261 cttccggtca aacgtccgat tcattcaccc tccttgcggg attgccccga ctcacgccgg
     1321 ggcaatgtgc ccttattcct gatttgaccc gcctggtgcc ttggtgtcca gataatccac
     1381 cttatcggca atgaagtcgg tcccgtagac cgtctggccg tccttctcgt acttggtatt
     1441 ccgaatcttg ccctgcacga ataccagcga ccccttgccc aaatacttgc cgtgggcctc
     1501 ggcctgagag ccaaaacact tgatgcggaa gaagtcggtg cgctcctgct tgtcgccggc
     1561 atcgttgcgc cacatctagg caacgccagc gctgccattt ttggggtgag gccgttcgcg
     1621 gccgaggggc gcagcccctg gggggatggg aggcccgcgt tagcgggccg ggagggttcg
     1681 agaagggggg gcacccccct tcggcgtgcg cggtcacgcg cacagggcgc agccctggtt
     1741 aaaaacaagg tttataaata ttggtttaaa agcaggttaa aagacaggtt agcggtggcc
     1801 gaaaaacggg cggaaaccct tgcaaatgct ggattttctg cctgtggaca gcccctcaaa
     1861 tgtcaatagg tgcgcccctc atctgtcagc actctgcccc tcaagtgtca aggatcgcgc
     1921 ccctcatctg tcagtagtcg cgcccctcaa gtgtcaatac cgcagggcac ttatccccag
     1981 gcttgtccac atcatctgtg ggaaactcgc gtaaaatcag gcgttttcgc cgatttgcga
     2041 ggctggccag ctccacgtcg ccggccgaaa tcgagcctgc ccctcatctg tcaacgccgc
     2101 gccgggtgag tcggcccctc aagtgtcaac gtccgcccct catctgtcag tgagggccaa
     2161 gttttccgcg aggtatccac aacgccggcg gccgcggtgt ctcgcacacg gcttcgacgg
     2221 cgtttctggc gcgtttgcag ggccatagac ggccgccagc ccagcggcga gggcaaccag
     2281 cccggtgagc gtcgcaaagg ccgaggcacg aacccagtgg acataagcct gttcggttcg
     2341 taagctgtaa tgcaagtagc gtatgcgctc acgcaactgg tccagaacct tgaccgaacg
     2401 cagcggtggt aacggcgcag tggcggtttt catggcttgt tatgactgtt tttttggggt
     2461 acagtctatg cctcgggcat ccaagcagca agcgcgttac gccgtgggtc gatgtttgat
     2521 gttatggagc agcaacgatg ttacgcagca gggcagtcgc cctaaaacaa agttaaacat
     2581 catgggggaa gcggtgatcg ccgaagtatc gactcaacta tcagaggtag ttggcgtcat
     2641 cgagcgccat ctcgaaccga cgttgctggc cgtacatttg tacggctccg cagtggatgg
     2701 cggcctgaag ccacacagcg atattgattt gctggttacg gtgaccgtaa ggcttgatga
     2761 aacaacgcgg cgagctttga tcaacgacct tttggaaact tcggcttccc ctggagagag
     2821 cgagattctc cgcgctgtag aagtcaccat tgttgtgcac gacgacatca ttccgtggcg
     2881 ttatccagct aagcgcgaac tgcaatttgg agaatggcag cgcaatgaca ttcttgcagg
     2941 tatcttcgag ccagccacga tcgacattga tctggctatc ttgctgacaa aagcaagaga
     3001 acatagcgtt gccttggtag gtccagcggc ggaggaactc tttgatccgg ttcctgaaca
     3061 ggatctattt gaggcgctaa atgaaacctt aacgctatgg aactcgccgc ccgactgggc
     3121 tggcgatgag cgaaatgtag tgcttacgtt gtcccgcatt tggtacagcg cagtaaccgg
     3181 caaaatcgcg ccgaaggatg tcgctgccga ctgggcaatg gagcgcctgc cggcccagta
     3241 tcagcccgtc atacttgaag ctagacaggc ttatcttgga caagaagaag atcgcttggc
     3301 ctcgcgcgca gatcagttgg aagaatttgt ccattacgtg aaaggcgaga tcaccaaggt
     3361 agtcggcaaa taatgtctag ctagaaattc gttcaagccg acgccgcttc gcggcgcggc
     3421 ttaactcaag cgttagatgc actaagcaca taattgctca cagccaaact atcaggtcaa
     3481 gtctgctttt attattttta agcgtgcata ataagcccta cacaaattgg gagatatatc
     3541 atgctgtcag accaagttta ctcatatata ctttagattg atttaaaact tcatttttaa
     3601 tttaaaagga tctaggtgaa gatccttttt gataatctca tgaccaaaat cccttaacgt
     3661 gagttttcgt tccactgagc gtcagacccc gtagaaaaga tcaaaggatc ttcttgagat
     3721 cctttttttc tgcgcgtaat ctgctgcttg caaacaaaaa aaccaccgct accagcggtg
     3781 gtttgtttgc cggatcaaga gctaccaact ctttttccga aggtaactgg cttcagcaga
     3841 gcgcagatac caaatactgt tcttctagtg tagccgtagt taggccacca cttcaagaac
     3901 tctgtagcac cgcctacata cctcgctctg ctaatcctgt taccagtggc tgctgccagt
     3961 ggcgataagt cgtgtcttac cgggttggac tcaagacgat agttaccgga taaggcgcag
     4021 cggtcgggct gaacgggggg ttcgtgcaca cagcccagct tggagcgaac gacctacacc
     4081 gaactgagat acctacagcg tgagctatga gaaagcgcca cgcttcccga agggagaaag
     4141 gcggacaggt atccggtaag cggcagggtc ggaacaggag agcgcacgag ggagcttcca
     4201 gggggaaacg cctggtatct ttatagtcct gtcgggtttc gccacctctg acttgagcgt
     4261 cgatttttgt gatgctcgtc aggggggcgg agcctatgga aaaacgccag caacgcggcc
     4321 tttttacggt tcctgcactc tgtgctcttc a
//
