# Supplementary material for: In- & Out-Cloning: Plasmid toolboxes for scarless transcription unit and modular Golden Gate acceptor plasmid assembly
Source: bioRxiv preprint, doi:10.1101/2024.06.22.600171, version 1 (2024-06-22)
Supplement: Supporting Data S2 [file 600171_file04.zip › pSL_mCherry_assembly_tests/pSL650.gbk]

LOCUS       pSL650        5336 bp DNA     circular SYN 12-MAR-2024
DEFINITION  .
ACCESSION   .
VERSION     .
KEYWORDS    .
SOURCE      synthetic DNA construct
  ORGANISM  synthetic DNA construct
REFERENCE   1  (bases 1 to 5336)
  AUTHORS   .
  TITLE     Direct Submission
  JOURNAL   Exported Mar 12, 2024 from SnapGene 6.2.0
            https://www.snapgene.com
FEATURES             Location/Qualifiers
     source          1..5336
                     /mol_type="other DNA"
                     /note="color: #ffffff"
                     /organism="synthetic DNA construct"
     protein_bind    83..104
                     /standard_name="CAP binding site"
                     /label=CAP binding site
                     /bound_moiety="<i>E. coli</i> catabolite activator
                     protein"
                     /note="CAP binding activates transcription in the presence
                     of cAMP."
                     /note="color: #31849b"
     promoter        119..149
                     /standard_name="lac promoter"
                     /label=lac promoter
                     /note="promoter for the <i>E. coli lac</i> operon"
                     /note="This feature has 3 segments:
                        1: 119 .. 124 / #ffffff
                        2: 125 .. 142 / #ffffff
                        3: 143 .. 149 / #ffffff"
     protein_bind    157..173
                     /standard_name="lac operator"
                     /label=lac operator binding site
                     /bound_moiety="<i>lac</i> repressor encoded by
                     <i>lacI</i>"
                     /note="The <i>lac</i> repressor binds to the <i>lac</i>
                     operator to inhibit transcription in <i>E. coli</i>. This 
                     inhibition can be relieved by adding lactose or 
                     isopropyl-beta-D-thiogalactopyranoside (IPTG)."
                     /note="color: #31849b"
     misc_feature    191..202
                     /standard_name="RBS"
                     /label=RBS
                     /note="color: #a6acb3"
     CDS             209..919
                     /codon_start=1
                     /standard_name="mCherry"
                     /product="monomeric derivative of DsRed fluorescent
                     protein"
                     /label=mCherry
                     /note="mammalian codon-optimized"
                     /note="color: #993366"
                     /translation="MVSKGEEDNMAIIKEFMRFKVHMEGSVNGHEFEIEGEGEGRPYEG
                     TQTAKLKVTKGGPLPFAWDILSPQFMYGSKAYVKHPADIPDYLKLSFPEGFKWERVMNF
                     EDGGVVTVTQDSSLQDGEFIYKVKLRGTNFPSDGPVMQKKTMGWEASSERMYPEDGALK
                     GEIKQRLKLKDGGHYDAEVKTTYKAKKPVQLPGAYNVNIKLDITSHNEDYTIVEQYERA
                     EGRHSTGGMDELYK"
     terminator      939..982
                     /gene="<i>Escherichia coli rrnB</i>"
                     /standard_name="rrnB T1 terminator"
                     /label=rrnB T1 terminator
                     /note="transcription terminator T1 from the <i>E. coli
                     rrnB</i> gene"
                     /note="color: #ffffff"
     terminator      1023..1050
                     /standard_name="T7Te terminator"
                     /label=T7Te terminator
                     /note="phage T7 early transcription terminator"
                     /note="color: #ffffff"
     CDS             complement(1121..2269)
                     /codon_start=1
                     /standard_name="trfA"
                     /product="trans-acting replication protein that binds to
                     and activates oriV"
                     /label=trfA
                     /note="color: #993366"
                     /translation="MNRTFDRKAYRQELIDAGFSAEDAETIASRTVMRAPRETFQSVGS
                     MVQQATAKIERDSVQLAPPALPAPSAAVERSRRLEQEAAGLAKSMTIDTRGTMTTKKRK
                     TAGEDLAKQVSEAKQAALLKHTKQQIKEMQLSLFDIAPWPDTMRAMPNDTARSALFTTR
                     NKKIPREALQNKVIFHVNKDVKITYTGVELRADDDELVWQQVLEYAKRTPIGEPITFTF
                     YELCQDLGWSINGRYYTKAEECLSRLQATAMGFTSDRVGHLESVSLLHRFRVLDRGKKT
                     SRCQVLIDEEIVVLFAGDHYTKFIWEKYRKLSPTARRMFDYFSSHREPYPLKLETFRLM
                     CGSDSTRVKKWREQVGEACEELRGSGLVEHAWVNDDLVHCKR"
     rep_origin      2653..3270
                     /label=ori
                     /note="color: #ffff00"
     CDS             3567..4358
                     /codon_start=1
                     /gene="<i>aadA</i>"
                     /standard_name="SmR (SpecR/StrepR)"
                     /product="aminoglycoside adenylyltransferase (<a 
                     href=""http://www.ncbi.nlm.nih.gov/pubmed/2993813"" 
                     title=""http://www.ncbi.nlm.nih.gov/pubmed/2993813"">Murph 
                     y, 1985</a>)"
                     /label=SmR (SpecR/StrepR)
                     /note="confers resistance to spectinomycin and
                     streptomycin"
                     /note="color: #ccffcc"
                     /translation="MGEAVIAEVSTQLSEVVGVIERHLEPTLLAVHLYGSAVDGGLKPH
                     SDIDLLVTVTVRLDETTRRALINDLLETSASPGESEILRAVEVTIVVHDDIIPWRYPAK
                     RELQFGEWQRNDILAGIFEPATIDIDLAILLTKAREHSVALVGPAAEELFDPVPEQDLF
                     EALNETLTLWNSPPDWAGDERNVVLTLSRIWYSAVTGKIAPKDVAADWAMERLPAQYQP
                     VILEARQAYLGQEEDRLASRADQLEEFVHYVKGEITKVVGK"
     rep_origin      4699..5287
                     /label=ori
                     /note="color: #ffff00"
ORIGIN
        1 ttccaatacg caaaccgcct ctccccgcgc gttggccgat tcattaatgc agctggcacg
       61 agggcagtga gcgcaacgca attaatgtga gttagctcac tcattaggca ccccaggctt
      121 tacactttat gcttccggct cgtatgttgt gtggaattgt gagcggataa caatttcaca
      181 catactagag aaagaggaga aatactagat ggtgagcaag ggcgaggagg ataacatggc
      241 catcatcaag gagttcatgc gcttcaaggt gcacatggag ggctccgtga acggccacga
      301 gttcgagatc gagggcgagg gcgagggccg cccctacgag ggcacccaga ccgccaagct
      361 gaaggtgacc aagggtggcc ccctgccctt cgcctgggac atcctgtccc ctcagttcat
      421 gtacggctcc aaggcctacg tgaagcaccc cgccgacatc cccgactact tgaagctgtc
      481 cttccccgag ggcttcaagt gggagcgcgt gatgaacttc gaggacggcg gcgtggtgac
      541 cgtgacccag gactcctcct tgcaggacgg cgagttcatc tacaaggtga agctgcgcgg
      601 caccaacttc ccctccgacg gccccgtaat gcagaagaaa accatgggct gggaggcctc
      661 ctccgagcgg atgtaccccg aggacggcgc cctgaagggc gagatcaagc agaggctgaa
      721 gctgaaggac ggcggccact acgacgctga ggtcaagacc acctacaagg ccaagaagcc
      781 cgtgcagctg cccggcgcct acaacgtcaa catcaagttg gacatcacct cccacaacga
      841 ggactacacc atcgtggaac agtacgaacg cgccgagggc cgccactcca ccggcggcat
      901 ggacgagctg tacaagtgat actagagcca ggcatcaaat aaaacgaaag gctcagtcga
      961 aagactgggc ctttcgtttt atctgttgtt tgtcggtgaa cgctctctac tagagtcaca
     1021 ctggctcacc ttcgggtggg cctttctgcg tttatagcgg tgaagagcca cgaagtggcc
     1081 gggctgctga acccccagcc ggaactgacc ccacaaggcc ctagcgtttg caatgcacca
     1141 ggtcatcatt gacccaggcg tgttccacca ggccgctgcc tcgcaactct tcgcaggctt
     1201 cgccgacctg ctcgcgccac ttcttcacgc gggtggaatc cgatccgcac atgaggcgga
     1261 aggtttccag cttgagcggg tacggctccc ggtgcgagct gaaatagtcg aacatccgtc
     1321 gggccgtcgg cgacagcttg cggtacttct cccatatgaa tttcgtgtag tggtcgccag
     1381 caaacagcac gacgatttcc tcgtcgatca ggacctggca acgggacgtt ttcttgccac
     1441 ggtccaggac gcggaagcgg tgcagcagcg acaccgattc caggtgccca acgcggtcgg
     1501 acgtgaagcc catcgccgtc gcctgtaggc gcgacaggca ttcctcggcc ttcgtgtaat
     1561 accggccatt gatcgaccag cccaggtcct ggcaaagctc gtagaacgtg aaggtgatcg
     1621 gctcgccgat aggggtgcgc ttcgcgtact ccaacacctg ctgccacacc agttcgtcat
     1681 cgtcggcccg cagctcgacg ccggtgtagg tgatcttcac gtccttgttg acgtggaaaa
     1741 tgaccttgtt ttgcagcgcc tcgcgcggga ttttcttgtt gcgcgtggtg aacagggcag
     1801 agcgggccgt gtcgtttggc atcgctcgca tcgtgtccgg ccacggcgca atatcgaaca
     1861 aggaaagctg catttccttg atctgctgct tcgtgtgttt cagcaacgcg gcctgcttgg
     1921 cctcgctgac ctgttttgcc aggtcctcgc cggcggtttt tcgcttcttg gtcgtcatag
     1981 ttcctcgcgt gtcgatggtc atcgacttcg ccaaacctgc cgcctcctgt tcaagacgac
     2041 gcgaacgctc cacggcggcc gatggcgcgg gcagggcagg gggagccagt tgcacgctgt
     2101 cgcgctcgat cttggccgta gcttgctgga ccatcgagcc gacggactgg aaggtttcgc
     2161 ggggcgcacg catgacggtg cggcttgcga tggtttcggc atcctcggcg gaaaaccccg
     2221 cgtcgatcag ttcttgcctg tatgccttcc ggtcaaacgt ccgattcatt caccctcctt
     2281 gcgggattgc cccgactcac gccggggcaa tgtgccctta ttcctgattt gacccgcctg
     2341 gtgccttggt gtccagataa tccaccttat cggcaatgaa gtcggtcccg tagaccgtct
     2401 ggccgtcctt ctcgtacttg gtattccgaa tcttgccctg cacgaatacc agcgacccct
     2461 tgcccaaata cttgccgtgg gcctcggcct gagagccaaa acacttgatg cggaagaagt
     2521 cggtgcgctc ctgcttgtcg ccggcatcgt tgcgccacat ctaggcaacg ccagcgctgc
     2581 catttttggg gtgaggccgt tcgcggccga ggggcgcagc ccctgggggg atgggaggcc
     2641 cgcgttagcg ggccgggagg gttcgagaag ggggggcacc ccccttcggc gtgcgcggtc
     2701 acgcgcacag ggcgcagccc tggttaaaaa caaggtttat aaatattggt ttaaaagcag
     2761 gttaaaagac aggttagcgg tggccgaaaa acgggcggaa acccttgcaa atgctggatt
     2821 ttctgcctgt ggacagcccc tcaaatgtca ataggtgcgc ccctcatctg tcagcactct
     2881 gcccctcaag tgtcaaggat cgcgcccctc atctgtcagt agtcgcgccc ctcaagtgtc
     2941 aataccgcag ggcacttatc cccaggcttg tccacatcat ctgtgggaaa ctcgcgtaaa
     3001 atcaggcgtt ttcgccgatt tgcgaggctg gccagctcca cgtcgccggc cgaaatcgag
     3061 cctgcccctc atctgtcaac gccgcgccgg gtgagtcggc ccctcaagtg tcaacgtccg
     3121 cccctcatct gtcagtgagg gccaagtttt ccgcgaggta tccacaacgc cggcggccgc
     3181 ggtgtctcgc acacggcttc gacggcgttt ctggcgcgtt tgcagggcca tagacggccg
     3241 ccagcccagc ggcgagggca accagcccgg tgagcgtcgc aaaggccgag gcacgaaccc
     3301 agtggacata agcctgttcg gttcgtaagc tgtaatgcaa gtagcgtatg cgctcacgca
     3361 actggtccag aaccttgacc gaacgcagcg gtggtaacgg cgcagtggcg gttttcatgg
     3421 cttgttatga ctgttttttt ggggtacagt ctatgcctcg ggcatccaag cagcaagcgc
     3481 gttacgccgt gggtcgatgt ttgatgttat ggagcagcaa cgatgttacg cagcagggca
     3541 gtcgccctaa aacaaagtta aacatcatgg gggaagcggt gatcgccgaa gtatcgactc
     3601 aactatcaga ggtagttggc gtcatcgagc gccatctcga accgacgttg ctggccgtac
     3661 atttgtacgg ctccgcagtg gatggcggcc tgaagccaca cagcgatatt gatttgctgg
     3721 ttacggtgac cgtaaggctt gatgaaacaa cgcggcgagc tttgatcaac gaccttttgg
     3781 aaacttcggc ttcccctgga gagagcgaga ttctccgcgc tgtagaagtc accattgttg
     3841 tgcacgacga catcattccg tggcgttatc cagctaagcg cgaactgcaa tttggagaat
     3901 ggcagcgcaa tgacattctt gcaggtatct tcgagccagc cacgatcgac attgatctgg
     3961 ctatcttgct gacaaaagca agagaacata gcgttgcctt ggtaggtcca gcggcggagg
     4021 aactctttga tccggttcct gaacaggatc tatttgaggc gctaaatgaa accttaacgc
     4081 tatggaactc gccgcccgac tgggctggcg atgagcgaaa tgtagtgctt acgttgtccc
     4141 gcatttggta cagcgcagta accggcaaaa tcgcgccgaa ggatgtcgct gccgactggg
     4201 caatggagcg cctgccggcc cagtatcagc ccgtcatact tgaagctaga caggcttatc
     4261 ttggacaaga agaagatcgc ttggcctcgc gcgcagatca gttggaagaa tttgtccatt
     4321 acgtgaaagg cgagatcacc aaggtagtcg gcaaataatg tctagctaga aattcgttca
     4381 agccgacgcc gcttcgcggc gcggcttaac tcaagcgtta gatgcactaa gcacataatt
     4441 gctcacagcc aaactatcag gtcaagtctg cttttattat ttttaagcgt gcataataag
     4501 ccctacacaa attgggagat atatcatgct gtcagaccaa gtttactcat atatacttta
     4561 gattgattta aaacttcatt tttaatttaa aaggatctag gtgaagatcc tttttgataa
     4621 tctcatgacc aaaatccctt aacgtgagtt ttcgttccac tgagcgtcag accccgtaga
     4681 aaagatcaaa ggatcttctt gagatccttt ttttctgcgc gtaatctgct gcttgcaaac
     4741 aaaaaaacca ccgctaccag cggtggtttg tttgccggat caagagctac caactctttt
     4801 tccgaaggta actggcttca gcagagcgca gataccaaat actgttcttc tagtgtagcc
     4861 gtagttaggc caccacttca agaactctgt agcaccgcct acatacctcg ctctgctaat
     4921 cctgttacca gtggctgctg ccagtggcga taagtcgtgt cttaccgggt tggactcaag
     4981 acgatagtta ccggataagg cgcagcggtc gggctgaacg gggggttcgt gcacacagcc
     5041 cagcttggag cgaacgacct acaccgaact gagataccta cagcgtgagc tatgagaaag
     5101 cgccacgctt cccgaaggga gaaaggcgga caggtatccg gtaagcggca gggtcggaac
     5161 aggagagcgc acgagggagc ttccaggggg aaacgcctgg tatctttata gtcctgtcgg
     5221 gtttcgccac ctctgacttg agcgtcgatt tttgtgatgc tcgtcagggg ggcggagcct
     5281 atggaaaaac gccagcaacg cggccttttt acggttcctg cactctgtgc tcttca
//
