# Supplementary material for: In- & Out-Cloning: Plasmid toolboxes for scarless transcription unit and modular Golden Gate acceptor plasmid assembly
Source: bioRxiv preprint, doi:10.1101/2024.06.22.600171, version 1 (2024-06-22)
Supplement: Supporting Data S2 [file 600171_file04.zip › pSL_Out-Cloning_L0_acceptor_plasmids/pSL218.gbk]

LOCUS       pSL218        3042 bp DNA     circular SYN 12-MAR-2024
DEFINITION  .
ACCESSION   .
VERSION     .
KEYWORDS    .
SOURCE      synthetic DNA construct
  ORGANISM  synthetic DNA construct
REFERENCE   1  (bases 1 to 3042)
  AUTHORS   .
  TITLE     Direct Submission
  JOURNAL   Exported Mar 12, 2024 from SnapGene 6.2.0
            https://www.snapgene.com
FEATURES             Location/Qualifiers
     source          1..3042
                     /mol_type="other DNA"
                     /organism="synthetic DNA construct"
     CDS             187..897
                     /standard_name="mCherry"
                     /label=mCherry
                     /note="color: #993366; direction: RIGHT"
     CDS             1409..1714
                     /standard_name="ccdB"
                     /label=ccdB
                     /note="color: #993366; direction: RIGHT"
     promoter        1872..1900
                     /gene="<i>intI1</i> (promoter lies within the coding
                     sequence)"
                     /standard_name="Pc promoter"
                     /label=Pc promoter
                     /note="class 1 integron promoter"
                     /note="This feature has 3 segments:
                        1: 1872 .. 1877 / #ffffff
                        2: 1878 .. 1894 / #ffffff
                        3: 1895 .. 1900 / #ffffff"
     CDS             2089..2622
                     /standard_name="GentR"
                     /label=GentR
                     /note="color: #ccffcc; direction: RIGHT"
     terminator      2630..2657
                     /standard_name="rrnB T2 terminator"
                     /label=rrnB T2 terminator
                     /note="transcription terminator T2 from the <i>E. coli
                     rrnB</i> gene"
                     /note="color: #ffffff"
     rep_origin      2666..3037
                     /label=ori
                     /note="color: #ffff00"
ORIGIN
        1 cgtctcatac aacgtcttca ggtttcccga ctggaaagcg ggcagtgagc gcaacgcaat
       61 taatgtgagt tagctcactc attaggcacc ccaggcttta cactttatgc ttccggctcg
      121 tatgttgtgt ggaattgtga gcggataaca atttcacaca tactagagaa agaggagaaa
      181 tactagatgg tgagcaaggg cgaggaggat aacatggcca tcatcaagga gttcatgcgc
      241 ttcaaggtgc acatggaggg ctccgtgaac ggccacgagt tcgagatcga gggcgagggc
      301 gagggccgcc cctacgaggg cacccagacc gccaagctga aggtgaccaa gggtggcccc
      361 ctgcccttcg cctgggacat cctgtcccct cagttcatgt acggctccaa ggcctacgtg
      421 aagcaccccg ccgacatccc cgactacttg aagctgtcct tccccgaggg cttcaagtgg
      481 gagcgcgtga tgaacttcga ggacggcggc gtggtgaccg tgacccagga ctcctccttg
      541 caggacggcg agttcatcta caaggtgaag ctgcgcggca ccaacttccc ctccgacggc
      601 cccgtaatgc agaagaaaac catgggctgg gaggcctcct ccgagcggat gtaccccgag
      661 gacggcgccc tgaagggcga gatcaagcag aggctgaagc tgaaggacgg cggccactac
      721 gacgctgagg tcaagaccac ctacaaggcc aagaagcccg tgcagctgcc cggcgcctac
      781 aacgtcaaca tcaagttgga catcacctcc cacaacgagg actacaccat cgtggaacag
      841 tacgaacgcg ccgagggccg ccactccacc ggcggcatgg acgagctgta caagtaatac
      901 tagagccagg catcaaataa aacgaaaggc tcagtcgaaa gactgggcct ttcgttttat
      961 ctgttgtttg tcggtgaacg ctctctacta gagtcacact ggctcacctt cgggtgggcc
     1021 tttctgcgtt tatagggctt agccttattg gtttcttagg cgctgcctcg cgtggatccg
     1081 gcttactaaa agccagataa cagtatgcgt atttgcgcgc tgatttttgc ggtataagaa
     1141 tatatactga tatgtatacc cgaagtatgt caaaaagagg tgtgctatga agcagcgtat
     1201 tacagtgaca gttgacagcg acagctatca gttgctcaag gcatatatga tgtcaatatc
     1261 tccggtctgg taagcacaac catgcagaat gaagcccgtc gtctgcgtgc cgaacgctgg
     1321 aaagcggaaa atcaggaagg gatggctgag gtcgcccggt ttattgaaat gaacggctct
     1381 tttgctgacg agaacaggga ctggtgaaat gcagtttaag gtttacacct ataaaagaga
     1441 gagccgttat cgtctgtttg tggatgtaca gagtgatatt attgacacgc ccgggcgacg
     1501 gatggtgatc cccctggcca gtgcacgtct gctgtcagat aaagtctccc gtgaacttta
     1561 cccggtggtg catatcgggg atgaaagctg gcgcatgatg accaccgata tggccagtgt
     1621 gcctgtctcc gttatcgggg aagaagtggc tgatctcagc caccgcgaaa atgacatcaa
     1681 aaacgccatt aacctgatgt tctggggaat ataattaagc cagccccgac acccgccaac
     1741 acccgctgac gcgccctgac gggcttgtct gctcccggca tccgcttaca gacaagctgt
     1801 gacccactca agtggaagac cactaaagag acgcaccctt ggcgtccaac cagcggcacc
     1861 agcggcgcga attgacataa gcctgttcgg ttcgtaaact gtaatgcaag tagcgtatgc
     1921 gctcacgcaa ctggtccaga accttgaccg aacgcagcgg tggtaacggc gcagtggcgg
     1981 ttttcatggc ttgttatgac tgtttttttg tacagtctat gcctcgggca tccaagcagc
     2041 aagcgcgtta cgccgtgggt cgatgtttga tgttatggag cagcaacgat gttacgcagc
     2101 agcaacgatg ttacgcagca gggcagtcgc cctaaaacaa agttaggtgg ctcaagtatg
     2161 ggcatcattc gcacatgtag gctcggccct gaccaagtca aatccatgcg ggctgctctt
     2221 gatcttttcg gtcgtgagtt cggggacgta gccacctact cccaacatca gccggactcc
     2281 gattacctcg ggaacttgct ccgtagtaag acattcatcg cgcttgctgc cttcgaccaa
     2341 gaagcggttg ttggcgctct cgcggcttac gttctgccca ggtttgagca gccgcgtagt
     2401 gagatctata tctatgatct cgcagtctcc ggcgagcacc ggaggcaggg cattgccacc
     2461 gcgctcatca atctcctcaa gcatgaggcc aacgcgcttg gtgcttatgt gatctacgtg
     2521 caagcagatt acggtgacga tcccgcagtg gctctctata caaagttggg catacgggaa
     2581 gaagtgatgc actttgatat cgacccaagt accgccacct aaattaagca gaaggccatc
     2641 ctgacggatg gcctttttgc gtttcccatg tcagccgtta agtgttcctg tgtcactgaa
     2701 aattgctttg agaggctcta agggcttctc agtgcgttac atccctggct tgttgtccac
     2761 aaccgttaaa ccttaaaagc tttaaaagcc ttatatattc ttttttttct tataaaactt
     2821 aaaaccttag aggctattta agttgctgat ttatattaat tttattgttc aaacatgaga
     2881 gcttagtacg tgaaacatga gagcttagta cgttagccat gagagcttag tacgttagcc
     2941 atgagggttt agttcgttaa acatgagagc ttagtacgtt aaacatgaga gcttagtacg
     3001 tgaaacatga gagcttagta cgtactatca acaggttcca ag
//
