# Supplementary material for: In- & Out-Cloning: Plasmid toolboxes for scarless transcription unit and modular Golden Gate acceptor plasmid assembly
Source: bioRxiv preprint, doi:10.1101/2024.06.22.600171, version 1 (2024-06-22)
Supplement: Supporting Data S2 [file 600171_file04.zip › pSL_Out-Cloning_L0_acceptor_plasmids/pSL219.gbk]

LOCUS       pSL219        3042 bp DNA     circular SYN 12-MAR-2024
DEFINITION  .
ACCESSION   .
VERSION     .
KEYWORDS    .
SOURCE      synthetic DNA construct
  ORGANISM  synthetic DNA construct
REFERENCE   1  (bases 1 to 3042)
  AUTHORS   .
  TITLE     Direct Submission
  JOURNAL   Exported Mar 12, 2024 from SnapGene 6.2.0
            https://www.snapgene.com
FEATURES             Location/Qualifiers
     source          1..3042
                     /mol_type="other DNA"
                     /organism="synthetic DNA construct"
     CDS             187..897
                     /standard_name="mCherry"
                     /label=mCherry
                     /note="color: #993366; direction: RIGHT"
     CDS             1409..1714
                     /standard_name="ccdB"
                     /label=ccdB
                     /note="color: #993366; direction: RIGHT"
     promoter        1872..1900
                     /gene="<i>intI1</i> (promoter lies within the coding
                     sequence)"
                     /standard_name="Pc promoter"
                     /label=Pc promoter
                     /note="class 1 integron promoter"
                     /note="This feature has 3 segments:
                        1: 1872 .. 1877 / #ffffff
                        2: 1878 .. 1894 / #ffffff
                        3: 1895 .. 1900 / #ffffff"
     CDS             2089..2622
                     /standard_name="GentR"
                     /label=GentR
                     /note="color: #ccffcc; direction: RIGHT"
     terminator      2630..2657
                     /standard_name="rrnB T2 terminator"
                     /label=rrnB T2 terminator
                     /note="transcription terminator T2 from the <i>E. coli
                     rrnB</i> gene"
                     /note="color: #ffffff"
     rep_origin      2666..3037
                     /label=ori
                     /note="color: #ffff00"
ORIGIN
        1 cgtctcagga aacgtcttca ggtttcccga ctggaaagcg ggcagtgagc gcaacgcaat
       61 taatgtgagt tagctcactc attaggcacc ccaggcttta cactttatgc ttccggctcg
      121 tatgttgtgt ggaattgtga gcggataaca atttcacaca tactagagaa agaggagaaa
      181 tactagatgg tgagcaaggg cgaggaggat aacatggcca tcatcaagga gttcatgcgc
      241 ttcaaggtgc acatggaggg ctccgtgaac ggccacgagt tcgagatcga gggcgagggc
      301 gagggccgcc cctacgaggg cacccagacc gccaagctga aggtgaccaa gggtggcccc
      361 ctgcccttcg cctgggacat cctgtcccct cagttcatgt acggctccaa ggcctacgtg
      421 aagcaccccg ccgacatccc cgactacttg aagctgtcct tccccgaggg cttcaagtgg
      481 gagcgcgtga tgaacttcga ggacggcggc gtggtgaccg tgacccagga ctcctccttg
      541 caggacggcg agttcatcta caaggtgaag ctgcgcggca ccaacttccc ctccgacggc
      601 cccgtaatgc agaagaaaac catgggctgg gaggcctcct ccgagcggat gtaccccgag
      661 gacggcgccc tgaagggcga gatcaagcag aggctgaagc tgaaggacgg cggccactac
      721 gacgctgagg tcaagaccac ctacaaggcc aagaagcccg tgcagctgcc cggcgcctac
      781 aacgtcaaca tcaagttgga catcacctcc cacaacgagg actacaccat cgtggaacag
      841 tacgaacgcg ccgagggccg ccactccacc ggcggcatgg acgagctgta caagtaatac
      901 tagagccagg catcaaataa aacgaaaggc tcagtcgaaa gactgggcct ttcgttttat
      961 ctgttgtttg tcggtgaacg ctctctacta gagtcacact ggctcacctt cgggtgggcc
     1021 tttctgcgtt tatagggctt agccttattg gtttcttagg cgctgcctcg cgtggatccg
     1081 gcttactaaa agccagataa cagtatgcgt atttgcgcgc tgatttttgc ggtataagaa
     1141 tatatactga tatgtatacc cgaagtatgt caaaaagagg tgtgctatga agcagcgtat
     1201 tacagtgaca gttgacagcg acagctatca gttgctcaag gcatatatga tgtcaatatc
     1261 tccggtctgg taagcacaac catgcagaat gaagcccgtc gtctgcgtgc cgaacgctgg
     1321 aaagcggaaa atcaggaagg gatggctgag gtcgcccggt ttattgaaat gaacggctct
     1381 tttgctgacg agaacaggga ctggtgaaat gcagtttaag gtttacacct ataaaagaga
     1441 gagccgttat cgtctgtttg tggatgtaca gagtgatatt attgacacgc ccgggcgacg
     1501 gatggtgatc cccctggcca gtgcacgtct gctgtcagat aaagtctccc gtgaacttta
     1561 cccggtggtg catatcgggg atgaaagctg gcgcatgatg accaccgata tggccagtgt
     1621 gcctgtctcc gttatcgggg aagaagtggc tgatctcagc caccgcgaaa atgacatcaa
     1681 aaacgccatt aacctgatgt tctggggaat ataattaagc cagccccgac acccgccaac
     1741 acccgctgac gcgccctgac gggcttgtct gctcccggca tccgcttaca gacaagctgt
     1801 gacccactca agtggaagac cagccaagag acgcaccctt ggcgtccaac cagcggcacc
     1861 agcggcgcga attgacataa gcctgttcgg ttcgtaaact gtaatgcaag tagcgtatgc
     1921 gctcacgcaa ctggtccaga accttgaccg aacgcagcgg tggtaacggc gcagtggcgg
     1981 ttttcatggc ttgttatgac tgtttttttg tacagtctat gcctcgggca tccaagcagc
     2041 aagcgcgtta cgccgtgggt cgatgtttga tgttatggag cagcaacgat gttacgcagc
     2101 agcaacgatg ttacgcagca gggcagtcgc cctaaaacaa agttaggtgg ctcaagtatg
     2161 ggcatcattc gcacatgtag gctcggccct gaccaagtca aatccatgcg ggctgctctt
     2221 gatcttttcg gtcgtgagtt cggggacgta gccacctact cccaacatca gccggactcc
     2281 gattacctcg ggaacttgct ccgtagtaag acattcatcg cgcttgctgc cttcgaccaa
     2341 gaagcggttg ttggcgctct cgcggcttac gttctgccca ggtttgagca gccgcgtagt
     2401 gagatctata tctatgatct cgcagtctcc ggcgagcacc ggaggcaggg cattgccacc
     2461 gcgctcatca atctcctcaa gcatgaggcc aacgcgcttg gtgcttatgt gatctacgtg
     2521 caagcagatt acggtgacga tcccgcagtg gctctctata caaagttggg catacgggaa
     2581 gaagtgatgc actttgatat cgacccaagt accgccacct aaattaagca gaaggccatc
     2641 ctgacggatg gcctttttgc gtttcccatg tcagccgtta agtgttcctg tgtcactgaa
     2701 aattgctttg agaggctcta agggcttctc agtgcgttac atccctggct tgttgtccac
     2761 aaccgttaaa ccttaaaagc tttaaaagcc ttatatattc ttttttttct tataaaactt
     2821 aaaaccttag aggctattta agttgctgat ttatattaat tttattgttc aaacatgaga
     2881 gcttagtacg tgaaacatga gagcttagta cgttagccat gagagcttag tacgttagcc
     2941 atgagggttt agttcgttaa acatgagagc ttagtacgtt aaacatgaga gcttagtacg
     3001 tgaaacatga gagcttagta cgtactatca acaggttcca ag
//
