# Supplementary material for: In- & Out-Cloning: Plasmid toolboxes for scarless transcription unit and modular Golden Gate acceptor plasmid assembly
Source: bioRxiv preprint, doi:10.1101/2024.06.22.600171, version 1 (2024-06-22)
Supplement: Supporting Data S2 [file 600171_file04.zip › pSL_Out-Cloning_L0_acceptor_plasmids/pSL220.gbk]

LOCUS       pSL220        3042 bp DNA     circular SYN 12-MAR-2024
DEFINITION  .
ACCESSION   .
VERSION     .
KEYWORDS    .
SOURCE      synthetic DNA construct
  ORGANISM  synthetic DNA construct
REFERENCE   1  (bases 1 to 3042)
  AUTHORS   .
  TITLE     Direct Submission
  JOURNAL   Exported Mar 12, 2024 from SnapGene 6.2.0
            https://www.snapgene.com
FEATURES             Location/Qualifiers
     source          1..3042
                     /mol_type="other DNA"
                     /organism="synthetic DNA construct"
     CDS             187..897
                     /standard_name="mCherry"
                     /label=mCherry
                     /note="color: #993366; direction: RIGHT"
     CDS             1409..1714
                     /standard_name="ccdB"
                     /label=ccdB
                     /note="color: #993366; direction: RIGHT"
     promoter        1872..1900
                     /gene="<i>intI1</i> (promoter lies within the coding
                     sequence)"
                     /standard_name="Pc promoter"
                     /label=Pc promoter
                     /note="class 1 integron promoter"
                     /note="This feature has 3 segments:
                        1: 1872 .. 1877 / #ffffff
                        2: 1878 .. 1894 / #ffffff
                        3: 1895 .. 1900 / #ffffff"
     CDS             2089..2622
                     /standard_name="GentR"
                     /label=GentR
                     /note="color: #ccffcc; direction: RIGHT"
     terminator      2630..2657
                     /standard_name="rrnB T2 terminator"
                     /label=rrnB T2 terminator
                     /note="transcription terminator T2 from the <i>E. coli
                     rrnB</i> gene"
                     /note="color: #ffffff"
     rep_origin      2666..3037
                     /label=ori
                     /note="color: #ffff00"
ORIGIN
        1 cgtctcacac gacgtcttca ggtttcccga ctggaaagcg ggcagtgagc gcaacgcaat
       61 taatgtgagt tagctcactc attaggcacc ccaggcttta cactttatgc ttccggctcg
      121 tatgttgtgt ggaattgtga gcggataaca atttcacaca tactagagaa agaggagaaa
      181 tactagatgg tgagcaaggg cgaggaggat aacatggcca tcatcaagga gttcatgcgc
      241 ttcaaggtgc acatggaggg ctccgtgaac ggccacgagt tcgagatcga gggcgagggc
      301 gagggccgcc cctacgaggg cacccagacc gccaagctga aggtgaccaa gggtggcccc
      361 ctgcccttcg cctgggacat cctgtcccct cagttcatgt acggctccaa ggcctacgtg
      421 aagcaccccg ccgacatccc cgactacttg aagctgtcct tccccgaggg cttcaagtgg
      481 gagcgcgtga tgaacttcga ggacggcggc gtggtgaccg tgacccagga ctcctccttg
      541 caggacggcg agttcatcta caaggtgaag ctgcgcggca ccaacttccc ctccgacggc
      601 cccgtaatgc agaagaaaac catgggctgg gaggcctcct ccgagcggat gtaccccgag
      661 gacggcgccc tgaagggcga gatcaagcag aggctgaagc tgaaggacgg cggccactac
      721 gacgctgagg tcaagaccac ctacaaggcc aagaagcccg tgcagctgcc cggcgcctac
      781 aacgtcaaca tcaagttgga catcacctcc cacaacgagg actacaccat cgtggaacag
      841 tacgaacgcg ccgagggccg ccactccacc ggcggcatgg acgagctgta caagtaatac
      901 tagagccagg catcaaataa aacgaaaggc tcagtcgaaa gactgggcct ttcgttttat
      961 ctgttgtttg tcggtgaacg ctctctacta gagtcacact ggctcacctt cgggtgggcc
     1021 tttctgcgtt tatagggctt agccttattg gtttcttagg cgctgcctcg cgtggatccg
     1081 gcttactaaa agccagataa cagtatgcgt atttgcgcgc tgatttttgc ggtataagaa
     1141 tatatactga tatgtatacc cgaagtatgt caaaaagagg tgtgctatga agcagcgtat
     1201 tacagtgaca gttgacagcg acagctatca gttgctcaag gcatatatga tgtcaatatc
     1261 tccggtctgg taagcacaac catgcagaat gaagcccgtc gtctgcgtgc cgaacgctgg
     1321 aaagcggaaa atcaggaagg gatggctgag gtcgcccggt ttattgaaat gaacggctct
     1381 tttgctgacg agaacaggga ctggtgaaat gcagtttaag gtttacacct ataaaagaga
     1441 gagccgttat cgtctgtttg tggatgtaca gagtgatatt attgacacgc ccgggcgacg
     1501 gatggtgatc cccctggcca gtgcacgtct gctgtcagat aaagtctccc gtgaacttta
     1561 cccggtggtg catatcgggg atgaaagctg gcgcatgatg accaccgata tggccagtgt
     1621 gcctgtctcc gttatcgggg aagaagtggc tgatctcagc caccgcgaaa atgacatcaa
     1681 aaacgccatt aacctgatgt tctggggaat ataattaagc cagccccgac acccgccaac
     1741 acccgctgac gcgccctgac gggcttgtct gctcccggca tccgcttaca gacaagctgt
     1801 gacccactca agtggaagac caactcagag acgcaccctt ggcgtccaac cagcggcacc
     1861 agcggcgcga attgacataa gcctgttcgg ttcgtaaact gtaatgcaag tagcgtatgc
     1921 gctcacgcaa ctggtccaga accttgaccg aacgcagcgg tggtaacggc gcagtggcgg
     1981 ttttcatggc ttgttatgac tgtttttttg tacagtctat gcctcgggca tccaagcagc
     2041 aagcgcgtta cgccgtgggt cgatgtttga tgttatggag cagcaacgat gttacgcagc
     2101 agcaacgatg ttacgcagca gggcagtcgc cctaaaacaa agttaggtgg ctcaagtatg
     2161 ggcatcattc gcacatgtag gctcggccct gaccaagtca aatccatgcg ggctgctctt
     2221 gatcttttcg gtcgtgagtt cggggacgta gccacctact cccaacatca gccggactcc
     2281 gattacctcg ggaacttgct ccgtagtaag acattcatcg cgcttgctgc cttcgaccaa
     2341 gaagcggttg ttggcgctct cgcggcttac gttctgccca ggtttgagca gccgcgtagt
     2401 gagatctata tctatgatct cgcagtctcc ggcgagcacc ggaggcaggg cattgccacc
     2461 gcgctcatca atctcctcaa gcatgaggcc aacgcgcttg gtgcttatgt gatctacgtg
     2521 caagcagatt acggtgacga tcccgcagtg gctctctata caaagttggg catacgggaa
     2581 gaagtgatgc actttgatat cgacccaagt accgccacct aaattaagca gaaggccatc
     2641 ctgacggatg gcctttttgc gtttcccatg tcagccgtta agtgttcctg tgtcactgaa
     2701 aattgctttg agaggctcta agggcttctc agtgcgttac atccctggct tgttgtccac
     2761 aaccgttaaa ccttaaaagc tttaaaagcc ttatatattc ttttttttct tataaaactt
     2821 aaaaccttag aggctattta agttgctgat ttatattaat tttattgttc aaacatgaga
     2881 gcttagtacg tgaaacatga gagcttagta cgttagccat gagagcttag tacgttagcc
     2941 atgagggttt agttcgttaa acatgagagc ttagtacgtt aaacatgaga gcttagtacg
     3001 tgaaacatga gagcttagta cgtactatca acaggttcca ag
//
