# Supplementary material for: In- & Out-Cloning: Plasmid toolboxes for scarless transcription unit and modular Golden Gate acceptor plasmid assembly
Source: bioRxiv preprint, doi:10.1101/2024.06.22.600171, version 1 (2024-06-22)
Supplement: Supporting Data S2 [file 600171_file04.zip › pSL_Out-Cloning_L0_acceptor_plasmids/pSL221.gbk]

LOCUS       pSL221        3042 bp DNA     circular SYN 12-MAR-2024
DEFINITION  .
ACCESSION   .
VERSION     .
KEYWORDS    .
SOURCE      synthetic DNA construct
  ORGANISM  synthetic DNA construct
REFERENCE   1  (bases 1 to 3042)
  AUTHORS   .
  TITLE     Direct Submission
  JOURNAL   Exported Mar 12, 2024 from SnapGene 6.2.0
            https://www.snapgene.com
FEATURES             Location/Qualifiers
     source          1..3042
                     /mol_type="other DNA"
                     /organism="synthetic DNA construct"
     CDS             187..897
                     /standard_name="mCherry"
                     /label=mCherry
                     /note="color: #993366; direction: RIGHT"
     CDS             1409..1714
                     /standard_name="ccdB"
                     /label=ccdB
                     /note="color: #993366; direction: RIGHT"
     promoter        1872..1900
                     /gene="<i>intI1</i> (promoter lies within the coding
                     sequence)"
                     /standard_name="Pc promoter"
                     /label=Pc promoter
                     /note="class 1 integron promoter"
                     /note="This feature has 3 segments:
                        1: 1872 .. 1877 / #ffffff
                        2: 1878 .. 1894 / #ffffff
                        3: 1895 .. 1900 / #ffffff"
     CDS             2089..2622
                     /standard_name="GentR"
                     /label=GentR
                     /note="color: #ccffcc; direction: RIGHT"
     terminator      2630..2657
                     /standard_name="rrnB T2 terminator"
                     /label=rrnB T2 terminator
                     /note="transcription terminator T2 from the <i>E. coli
                     rrnB</i> gene"
                     /note="color: #ffffff"
     rep_origin      2666..3037
                     /label=ori
                     /note="color: #ffff00"
ORIGIN
        1 cgtctcactt cacgtcttca ggtttcccga ctggaaagcg ggcagtgagc gcaacgcaat
       61 taatgtgagt tagctcactc attaggcacc ccaggcttta cactttatgc ttccggctcg
      121 tatgttgtgt ggaattgtga gcggataaca atttcacaca tactagagaa agaggagaaa
      181 tactagatgg tgagcaaggg cgaggaggat aacatggcca tcatcaagga gttcatgcgc
      241 ttcaaggtgc acatggaggg ctccgtgaac ggccacgagt tcgagatcga gggcgagggc
      301 gagggccgcc cctacgaggg cacccagacc gccaagctga aggtgaccaa gggtggcccc
      361 ctgcccttcg cctgggacat cctgtcccct cagttcatgt acggctccaa ggcctacgtg
      421 aagcaccccg ccgacatccc cgactacttg aagctgtcct tccccgaggg cttcaagtgg
      481 gagcgcgtga tgaacttcga ggacggcggc gtggtgaccg tgacccagga ctcctccttg
      541 caggacggcg agttcatcta caaggtgaag ctgcgcggca ccaacttccc ctccgacggc
      601 cccgtaatgc agaagaaaac catgggctgg gaggcctcct ccgagcggat gtaccccgag
      661 gacggcgccc tgaagggcga gatcaagcag aggctgaagc tgaaggacgg cggccactac
      721 gacgctgagg tcaagaccac ctacaaggcc aagaagcccg tgcagctgcc cggcgcctac
      781 aacgtcaaca tcaagttgga catcacctcc cacaacgagg actacaccat cgtggaacag
      841 tacgaacgcg ccgagggccg ccactccacc ggcggcatgg acgagctgta caagtaatac
      901 tagagccagg catcaaataa aacgaaaggc tcagtcgaaa gactgggcct ttcgttttat
      961 ctgttgtttg tcggtgaacg ctctctacta gagtcacact ggctcacctt cgggtgggcc
     1021 tttctgcgtt tatagggctt agccttattg gtttcttagg cgctgcctcg cgtggatccg
     1081 gcttactaaa agccagataa cagtatgcgt atttgcgcgc tgatttttgc ggtataagaa
     1141 tatatactga tatgtatacc cgaagtatgt caaaaagagg tgtgctatga agcagcgtat
     1201 tacagtgaca gttgacagcg acagctatca gttgctcaag gcatatatga tgtcaatatc
     1261 tccggtctgg taagcacaac catgcagaat gaagcccgtc gtctgcgtgc cgaacgctgg
     1321 aaagcggaaa atcaggaagg gatggctgag gtcgcccggt ttattgaaat gaacggctct
     1381 tttgctgacg agaacaggga ctggtgaaat gcagtttaag gtttacacct ataaaagaga
     1441 gagccgttat cgtctgtttg tggatgtaca gagtgatatt attgacacgc ccgggcgacg
     1501 gatggtgatc cccctggcca gtgcacgtct gctgtcagat aaagtctccc gtgaacttta
     1561 cccggtggtg catatcgggg atgaaagctg gcgcatgatg accaccgata tggccagtgt
     1621 gcctgtctcc gttatcgggg aagaagtggc tgatctcagc caccgcgaaa atgacatcaa
     1681 aaacgccatt aacctgatgt tctggggaat ataattaagc cagccccgac acccgccaac
     1741 acccgctgac gcgccctgac gggcttgtct gctcccggca tccgcttaca gacaagctgt
     1801 gacccactca agtggaagac catcaaagag acgcaccctt ggcgtccaac cagcggcacc
     1861 agcggcgcga attgacataa gcctgttcgg ttcgtaaact gtaatgcaag tagcgtatgc
     1921 gctcacgcaa ctggtccaga accttgaccg aacgcagcgg tggtaacggc gcagtggcgg
     1981 ttttcatggc ttgttatgac tgtttttttg tacagtctat gcctcgggca tccaagcagc
     2041 aagcgcgtta cgccgtgggt cgatgtttga tgttatggag cagcaacgat gttacgcagc
     2101 agcaacgatg ttacgcagca gggcagtcgc cctaaaacaa agttaggtgg ctcaagtatg
     2161 ggcatcattc gcacatgtag gctcggccct gaccaagtca aatccatgcg ggctgctctt
     2221 gatcttttcg gtcgtgagtt cggggacgta gccacctact cccaacatca gccggactcc
     2281 gattacctcg ggaacttgct ccgtagtaag acattcatcg cgcttgctgc cttcgaccaa
     2341 gaagcggttg ttggcgctct cgcggcttac gttctgccca ggtttgagca gccgcgtagt
     2401 gagatctata tctatgatct cgcagtctcc ggcgagcacc ggaggcaggg cattgccacc
     2461 gcgctcatca atctcctcaa gcatgaggcc aacgcgcttg gtgcttatgt gatctacgtg
     2521 caagcagatt acggtgacga tcccgcagtg gctctctata caaagttggg catacgggaa
     2581 gaagtgatgc actttgatat cgacccaagt accgccacct aaattaagca gaaggccatc
     2641 ctgacggatg gcctttttgc gtttcccatg tcagccgtta agtgttcctg tgtcactgaa
     2701 aattgctttg agaggctcta agggcttctc agtgcgttac atccctggct tgttgtccac
     2761 aaccgttaaa ccttaaaagc tttaaaagcc ttatatattc ttttttttct tataaaactt
     2821 aaaaccttag aggctattta agttgctgat ttatattaat tttattgttc aaacatgaga
     2881 gcttagtacg tgaaacatga gagcttagta cgttagccat gagagcttag tacgttagcc
     2941 atgagggttt agttcgttaa acatgagagc ttagtacgtt aaacatgaga gcttagtacg
     3001 tgaaacatga gagcttagta cgtactatca acaggttcca ag
//
