# Supplementary material for: In- & Out-Cloning: Plasmid toolboxes for scarless transcription unit and modular Golden Gate acceptor plasmid assembly
Source: bioRxiv preprint, doi:10.1101/2024.06.22.600171, version 1 (2024-06-22)
Supplement: Supporting Data S2 [file 600171_file04.zip › pSL_Out-Cloning_L0_acceptor_plasmids/pSL222.gbk]

LOCUS       pSL222        3042 bp DNA     circular SYN 12-MAR-2024
DEFINITION  .
ACCESSION   .
VERSION     .
KEYWORDS    .
SOURCE      synthetic DNA construct
  ORGANISM  synthetic DNA construct
REFERENCE   1  (bases 1 to 3042)
  AUTHORS   .
  TITLE     Direct Submission
  JOURNAL   Exported Mar 12, 2024 from SnapGene 6.2.0
            https://www.snapgene.com
FEATURES             Location/Qualifiers
     source          1..3042
                     /mol_type="other DNA"
                     /organism="synthetic DNA construct"
     CDS             187..897
                     /standard_name="mCherry"
                     /label=mCherry
                     /note="color: #993366; direction: RIGHT"
     CDS             1409..1714
                     /standard_name="ccdB"
                     /label=ccdB
                     /note="color: #993366; direction: RIGHT"
     promoter        1872..1900
                     /gene="<i>intI1</i> (promoter lies within the coding
                     sequence)"
                     /standard_name="Pc promoter"
                     /label=Pc promoter
                     /note="class 1 integron promoter"
                     /note="This feature has 3 segments:
                        1: 1872 .. 1877 / #ffffff
                        2: 1878 .. 1894 / #ffffff
                        3: 1895 .. 1900 / #ffffff"
     CDS             2089..2622
                     /standard_name="GentR"
                     /label=GentR
                     /note="color: #ccffcc; direction: RIGHT"
     terminator      2630..2657
                     /standard_name="rrnB T2 terminator"
                     /label=rrnB T2 terminator
                     /note="transcription terminator T2 from the <i>E. coli
                     rrnB</i> gene"
                     /note="color: #ffffff"
     rep_origin      2666..3037
                     /label=ori
                     /note="color: #ffff00"
ORIGIN
        1 cgtctcagat aacgtcttca ggtttcccga ctggaaagcg ggcagtgagc gcaacgcaat
       61 taatgtgagt tagctcactc attaggcacc ccaggcttta cactttatgc ttccggctcg
      121 tatgttgtgt ggaattgtga gcggataaca atttcacaca tactagagaa agaggagaaa
      181 tactagatgg tgagcaaggg cgaggaggat aacatggcca tcatcaagga gttcatgcgc
      241 ttcaaggtgc acatggaggg ctccgtgaac ggccacgagt tcgagatcga gggcgagggc
      301 gagggccgcc cctacgaggg cacccagacc gccaagctga aggtgaccaa gggtggcccc
      361 ctgcccttcg cctgggacat cctgtcccct cagttcatgt acggctccaa ggcctacgtg
      421 aagcaccccg ccgacatccc cgactacttg aagctgtcct tccccgaggg cttcaagtgg
      481 gagcgcgtga tgaacttcga ggacggcggc gtggtgaccg tgacccagga ctcctccttg
      541 caggacggcg agttcatcta caaggtgaag ctgcgcggca ccaacttccc ctccgacggc
      601 cccgtaatgc agaagaaaac catgggctgg gaggcctcct ccgagcggat gtaccccgag
      661 gacggcgccc tgaagggcga gatcaagcag aggctgaagc tgaaggacgg cggccactac
      721 gacgctgagg tcaagaccac ctacaaggcc aagaagcccg tgcagctgcc cggcgcctac
      781 aacgtcaaca tcaagttgga catcacctcc cacaacgagg actacaccat cgtggaacag
      841 tacgaacgcg ccgagggccg ccactccacc ggcggcatgg acgagctgta caagtaatac
      901 tagagccagg catcaaataa aacgaaaggc tcagtcgaaa gactgggcct ttcgttttat
      961 ctgttgtttg tcggtgaacg ctctctacta gagtcacact ggctcacctt cgggtgggcc
     1021 tttctgcgtt tatagggctt agccttattg gtttcttagg cgctgcctcg cgtggatccg
     1081 gcttactaaa agccagataa cagtatgcgt atttgcgcgc tgatttttgc ggtataagaa
     1141 tatatactga tatgtatacc cgaagtatgt caaaaagagg tgtgctatga agcagcgtat
     1201 tacagtgaca gttgacagcg acagctatca gttgctcaag gcatatatga tgtcaatatc
     1261 tccggtctgg taagcacaac catgcagaat gaagcccgtc gtctgcgtgc cgaacgctgg
     1321 aaagcggaaa atcaggaagg gatggctgag gtcgcccggt ttattgaaat gaacggctct
     1381 tttgctgacg agaacaggga ctggtgaaat gcagtttaag gtttacacct ataaaagaga
     1441 gagccgttat cgtctgtttg tggatgtaca gagtgatatt attgacacgc ccgggcgacg
     1501 gatggtgatc cccctggcca gtgcacgtct gctgtcagat aaagtctccc gtgaacttta
     1561 cccggtggtg catatcgggg atgaaagctg gcgcatgatg accaccgata tggccagtgt
     1621 gcctgtctcc gttatcgggg aagaagtggc tgatctcagc caccgcgaaa atgacatcaa
     1681 aaacgccatt aacctgatgt tctggggaat ataattaagc cagccccgac acccgccaac
     1741 acccgctgac gcgccctgac gggcttgtct gctcccggca tccgcttaca gacaagctgt
     1801 gacccactca agtggaagac caactgagag acgcaccctt ggcgtccaac cagcggcacc
     1861 agcggcgcga attgacataa gcctgttcgg ttcgtaaact gtaatgcaag tagcgtatgc
     1921 gctcacgcaa ctggtccaga accttgaccg aacgcagcgg tggtaacggc gcagtggcgg
     1981 ttttcatggc ttgttatgac tgtttttttg tacagtctat gcctcgggca tccaagcagc
     2041 aagcgcgtta cgccgtgggt cgatgtttga tgttatggag cagcaacgat gttacgcagc
     2101 agcaacgatg ttacgcagca gggcagtcgc cctaaaacaa agttaggtgg ctcaagtatg
     2161 ggcatcattc gcacatgtag gctcggccct gaccaagtca aatccatgcg ggctgctctt
     2221 gatcttttcg gtcgtgagtt cggggacgta gccacctact cccaacatca gccggactcc
     2281 gattacctcg ggaacttgct ccgtagtaag acattcatcg cgcttgctgc cttcgaccaa
     2341 gaagcggttg ttggcgctct cgcggcttac gttctgccca ggtttgagca gccgcgtagt
     2401 gagatctata tctatgatct cgcagtctcc ggcgagcacc ggaggcaggg cattgccacc
     2461 gcgctcatca atctcctcaa gcatgaggcc aacgcgcttg gtgcttatgt gatctacgtg
     2521 caagcagatt acggtgacga tcccgcagtg gctctctata caaagttggg catacgggaa
     2581 gaagtgatgc actttgatat cgacccaagt accgccacct aaattaagca gaaggccatc
     2641 ctgacggatg gcctttttgc gtttcccatg tcagccgtta agtgttcctg tgtcactgaa
     2701 aattgctttg agaggctcta agggcttctc agtgcgttac atccctggct tgttgtccac
     2761 aaccgttaaa ccttaaaagc tttaaaagcc ttatatattc ttttttttct tataaaactt
     2821 aaaaccttag aggctattta agttgctgat ttatattaat tttattgttc aaacatgaga
     2881 gcttagtacg tgaaacatga gagcttagta cgttagccat gagagcttag tacgttagcc
     2941 atgagggttt agttcgttaa acatgagagc ttagtacgtt aaacatgaga gcttagtacg
     3001 tgaaacatga gagcttagta cgtactatca acaggttcca ag
//
