# Supplementary material for: In- & Out-Cloning: Plasmid toolboxes for scarless transcription unit and modular Golden Gate acceptor plasmid assembly
Source: bioRxiv preprint, doi:10.1101/2024.06.22.600171, version 1 (2024-06-22)
Supplement: Supporting Data S2 [file 600171_file04.zip › pSL_Out-Cloning_L0_acceptor_plasmids/pSL223.gbk]

LOCUS       pSL223        3042 bp DNA     circular SYN 12-MAR-2024
DEFINITION  .
ACCESSION   .
VERSION     .
KEYWORDS    .
SOURCE      synthetic DNA construct
  ORGANISM  synthetic DNA construct
REFERENCE   1  (bases 1 to 3042)
  AUTHORS   .
  TITLE     Direct Submission
  JOURNAL   Exported Mar 12, 2024 from SnapGene 6.2.0
            https://www.snapgene.com
FEATURES             Location/Qualifiers
     source          1..3042
                     /mol_type="other DNA"
                     /organism="synthetic DNA construct"
     CDS             187..897
                     /standard_name="mCherry"
                     /label=mCherry
                     /note="color: #993366; direction: RIGHT"
     CDS             1409..1714
                     /standard_name="ccdB"
                     /label=ccdB
                     /note="color: #993366; direction: RIGHT"
     promoter        1872..1900
                     /gene="<i>intI1</i> (promoter lies within the coding
                     sequence)"
                     /standard_name="Pc promoter"
                     /label=Pc promoter
                     /note="class 1 integron promoter"
                     /note="This feature has 3 segments:
                        1: 1872 .. 1877 / #ffffff
                        2: 1878 .. 1894 / #ffffff
                        3: 1895 .. 1900 / #ffffff"
     CDS             2089..2622
                     /standard_name="GentR"
                     /label=GentR
                     /note="color: #ccffcc; direction: RIGHT"
     terminator      2630..2657
                     /standard_name="rrnB T2 terminator"
                     /label=rrnB T2 terminator
                     /note="transcription terminator T2 from the <i>E. coli
                     rrnB</i> gene"
                     /note="color: #ffffff"
     rep_origin      2666..3037
                     /label=ori
                     /note="color: #ffff00"
ORIGIN
        1 cgtctcaaac tacgtcttca ggtttcccga ctggaaagcg ggcagtgagc gcaacgcaat
       61 taatgtgagt tagctcactc attaggcacc ccaggcttta cactttatgc ttccggctcg
      121 tatgttgtgt ggaattgtga gcggataaca atttcacaca tactagagaa agaggagaaa
      181 tactagatgg tgagcaaggg cgaggaggat aacatggcca tcatcaagga gttcatgcgc
      241 ttcaaggtgc acatggaggg ctccgtgaac ggccacgagt tcgagatcga gggcgagggc
      301 gagggccgcc cctacgaggg cacccagacc gccaagctga aggtgaccaa gggtggcccc
      361 ctgcccttcg cctgggacat cctgtcccct cagttcatgt acggctccaa ggcctacgtg
      421 aagcaccccg ccgacatccc cgactacttg aagctgtcct tccccgaggg cttcaagtgg
      481 gagcgcgtga tgaacttcga ggacggcggc gtggtgaccg tgacccagga ctcctccttg
      541 caggacggcg agttcatcta caaggtgaag ctgcgcggca ccaacttccc ctccgacggc
      601 cccgtaatgc agaagaaaac catgggctgg gaggcctcct ccgagcggat gtaccccgag
      661 gacggcgccc tgaagggcga gatcaagcag aggctgaagc tgaaggacgg cggccactac
      721 gacgctgagg tcaagaccac ctacaaggcc aagaagcccg tgcagctgcc cggcgcctac
      781 aacgtcaaca tcaagttgga catcacctcc cacaacgagg actacaccat cgtggaacag
      841 tacgaacgcg ccgagggccg ccactccacc ggcggcatgg acgagctgta caagtaatac
      901 tagagccagg catcaaataa aacgaaaggc tcagtcgaaa gactgggcct ttcgttttat
      961 ctgttgtttg tcggtgaacg ctctctacta gagtcacact ggctcacctt cgggtgggcc
     1021 tttctgcgtt tatagggctt agccttattg gtttcttagg cgctgcctcg cgtggatccg
     1081 gcttactaaa agccagataa cagtatgcgt atttgcgcgc tgatttttgc ggtataagaa
     1141 tatatactga tatgtatacc cgaagtatgt caaaaagagg tgtgctatga agcagcgtat
     1201 tacagtgaca gttgacagcg acagctatca gttgctcaag gcatatatga tgtcaatatc
     1261 tccggtctgg taagcacaac catgcagaat gaagcccgtc gtctgcgtgc cgaacgctgg
     1321 aaagcggaaa atcaggaagg gatggctgag gtcgcccggt ttattgaaat gaacggctct
     1381 tttgctgacg agaacaggga ctggtgaaat gcagtttaag gtttacacct ataaaagaga
     1441 gagccgttat cgtctgtttg tggatgtaca gagtgatatt attgacacgc ccgggcgacg
     1501 gatggtgatc cccctggcca gtgcacgtct gctgtcagat aaagtctccc gtgaacttta
     1561 cccggtggtg catatcgggg atgaaagctg gcgcatgatg accaccgata tggccagtgt
     1621 gcctgtctcc gttatcgggg aagaagtggc tgatctcagc caccgcgaaa atgacatcaa
     1681 aaacgccatt aacctgatgt tctggggaat ataattaagc cagccccgac acccgccaac
     1741 acccgctgac gcgccctgac gggcttgtct gctcccggca tccgcttaca gacaagctgt
     1801 gacccactca agtggaagac caaagcagag acgcaccctt ggcgtccaac cagcggcacc
     1861 agcggcgcga attgacataa gcctgttcgg ttcgtaaact gtaatgcaag tagcgtatgc
     1921 gctcacgcaa ctggtccaga accttgaccg aacgcagcgg tggtaacggc gcagtggcgg
     1981 ttttcatggc ttgttatgac tgtttttttg tacagtctat gcctcgggca tccaagcagc
     2041 aagcgcgtta cgccgtgggt cgatgtttga tgttatggag cagcaacgat gttacgcagc
     2101 agcaacgatg ttacgcagca gggcagtcgc cctaaaacaa agttaggtgg ctcaagtatg
     2161 ggcatcattc gcacatgtag gctcggccct gaccaagtca aatccatgcg ggctgctctt
     2221 gatcttttcg gtcgtgagtt cggggacgta gccacctact cccaacatca gccggactcc
     2281 gattacctcg ggaacttgct ccgtagtaag acattcatcg cgcttgctgc cttcgaccaa
     2341 gaagcggttg ttggcgctct cgcggcttac gttctgccca ggtttgagca gccgcgtagt
     2401 gagatctata tctatgatct cgcagtctcc ggcgagcacc ggaggcaggg cattgccacc
     2461 gcgctcatca atctcctcaa gcatgaggcc aacgcgcttg gtgcttatgt gatctacgtg
     2521 caagcagatt acggtgacga tcccgcagtg gctctctata caaagttggg catacgggaa
     2581 gaagtgatgc actttgatat cgacccaagt accgccacct aaattaagca gaaggccatc
     2641 ctgacggatg gcctttttgc gtttcccatg tcagccgtta agtgttcctg tgtcactgaa
     2701 aattgctttg agaggctcta agggcttctc agtgcgttac atccctggct tgttgtccac
     2761 aaccgttaaa ccttaaaagc tttaaaagcc ttatatattc ttttttttct tataaaactt
     2821 aaaaccttag aggctattta agttgctgat ttatattaat tttattgttc aaacatgaga
     2881 gcttagtacg tgaaacatga gagcttagta cgttagccat gagagcttag tacgttagcc
     2941 atgagggttt agttcgttaa acatgagagc ttagtacgtt aaacatgaga gcttagtacg
     3001 tgaaacatga gagcttagta cgtactatca acaggttcca ag
//
