# Supplementary material for: In- & Out-Cloning: Plasmid toolboxes for scarless transcription unit and modular Golden Gate acceptor plasmid assembly
Source: bioRxiv preprint, doi:10.1101/2024.06.22.600171, version 1 (2024-06-22)
Supplement: Supporting Data S2 [file 600171_file04.zip › pSL_Out-Cloning_L0_acceptor_plasmids/pSL224.gbk]

LOCUS       pSL224        3042 bp DNA     circular SYN 12-MAR-2024
DEFINITION  .
ACCESSION   .
VERSION     .
KEYWORDS    .
SOURCE      synthetic DNA construct
  ORGANISM  synthetic DNA construct
REFERENCE   1  (bases 1 to 3042)
  AUTHORS   .
  TITLE     Direct Submission
  JOURNAL   Exported Mar 12, 2024 from SnapGene 6.2.0
            https://www.snapgene.com
FEATURES             Location/Qualifiers
     source          1..3042
                     /mol_type="other DNA"
                     /organism="synthetic DNA construct"
     CDS             187..897
                     /standard_name="mCherry"
                     /label=mCherry
                     /note="color: #993366; direction: RIGHT"
     CDS             1409..1714
                     /standard_name="ccdB"
                     /label=ccdB
                     /note="color: #993366; direction: RIGHT"
     promoter        1872..1900
                     /gene="<i>intI1</i> (promoter lies within the coding
                     sequence)"
                     /standard_name="Pc promoter"
                     /label=Pc promoter
                     /note="class 1 integron promoter"
                     /note="This feature has 3 segments:
                        1: 1872 .. 1877 / #ffffff
                        2: 1878 .. 1894 / #ffffff
                        3: 1895 .. 1900 / #ffffff"
     CDS             2089..2622
                     /standard_name="GentR"
                     /label=GentR
                     /note="color: #ccffcc; direction: RIGHT"
     terminator      2630..2657
                     /standard_name="rrnB T2 terminator"
                     /label=rrnB T2 terminator
                     /note="transcription terminator T2 from the <i>E. coli
                     rrnB</i> gene"
                     /note="color: #ffffff"
     rep_origin      2666..3037
                     /label=ori
                     /note="color: #ffff00"
ORIGIN
        1 cgtctcacat aacgtcttca ggtttcccga ctggaaagcg ggcagtgagc gcaacgcaat
       61 taatgtgagt tagctcactc attaggcacc ccaggcttta cactttatgc ttccggctcg
      121 tatgttgtgt ggaattgtga gcggataaca atttcacaca tactagagaa agaggagaaa
      181 tactagatgg tgagcaaggg cgaggaggat aacatggcca tcatcaagga gttcatgcgc
      241 ttcaaggtgc acatggaggg ctccgtgaac ggccacgagt tcgagatcga gggcgagggc
      301 gagggccgcc cctacgaggg cacccagacc gccaagctga aggtgaccaa gggtggcccc
      361 ctgcccttcg cctgggacat cctgtcccct cagttcatgt acggctccaa ggcctacgtg
      421 aagcaccccg ccgacatccc cgactacttg aagctgtcct tccccgaggg cttcaagtgg
      481 gagcgcgtga tgaacttcga ggacggcggc gtggtgaccg tgacccagga ctcctccttg
      541 caggacggcg agttcatcta caaggtgaag ctgcgcggca ccaacttccc ctccgacggc
      601 cccgtaatgc agaagaaaac catgggctgg gaggcctcct ccgagcggat gtaccccgag
      661 gacggcgccc tgaagggcga gatcaagcag aggctgaagc tgaaggacgg cggccactac
      721 gacgctgagg tcaagaccac ctacaaggcc aagaagcccg tgcagctgcc cggcgcctac
      781 aacgtcaaca tcaagttgga catcacctcc cacaacgagg actacaccat cgtggaacag
      841 tacgaacgcg ccgagggccg ccactccacc ggcggcatgg acgagctgta caagtaatac
      901 tagagccagg catcaaataa aacgaaaggc tcagtcgaaa gactgggcct ttcgttttat
      961 ctgttgtttg tcggtgaacg ctctctacta gagtcacact ggctcacctt cgggtgggcc
     1021 tttctgcgtt tatagggctt agccttattg gtttcttagg cgctgcctcg cgtggatccg
     1081 gcttactaaa agccagataa cagtatgcgt atttgcgcgc tgatttttgc ggtataagaa
     1141 tatatactga tatgtatacc cgaagtatgt caaaaagagg tgtgctatga agcagcgtat
     1201 tacagtgaca gttgacagcg acagctatca gttgctcaag gcatatatga tgtcaatatc
     1261 tccggtctgg taagcacaac catgcagaat gaagcccgtc gtctgcgtgc cgaacgctgg
     1321 aaagcggaaa atcaggaagg gatggctgag gtcgcccggt ttattgaaat gaacggctct
     1381 tttgctgacg agaacaggga ctggtgaaat gcagtttaag gtttacacct ataaaagaga
     1441 gagccgttat cgtctgtttg tggatgtaca gagtgatatt attgacacgc ccgggcgacg
     1501 gatggtgatc cccctggcca gtgcacgtct gctgtcagat aaagtctccc gtgaacttta
     1561 cccggtggtg catatcgggg atgaaagctg gcgcatgatg accaccgata tggccagtgt
     1621 gcctgtctcc gttatcgggg aagaagtggc tgatctcagc caccgcgaaa atgacatcaa
     1681 aaacgccatt aacctgatgt tctggggaat ataattaagc cagccccgac acccgccaac
     1741 acccgctgac gcgccctgac gggcttgtct gctcccggca tccgcttaca gacaagctgt
     1801 gacccactca agtggaagac cagaccagag acgcaccctt ggcgtccaac cagcggcacc
     1861 agcggcgcga attgacataa gcctgttcgg ttcgtaaact gtaatgcaag tagcgtatgc
     1921 gctcacgcaa ctggtccaga accttgaccg aacgcagcgg tggtaacggc gcagtggcgg
     1981 ttttcatggc ttgttatgac tgtttttttg tacagtctat gcctcgggca tccaagcagc
     2041 aagcgcgtta cgccgtgggt cgatgtttga tgttatggag cagcaacgat gttacgcagc
     2101 agcaacgatg ttacgcagca gggcagtcgc cctaaaacaa agttaggtgg ctcaagtatg
     2161 ggcatcattc gcacatgtag gctcggccct gaccaagtca aatccatgcg ggctgctctt
     2221 gatcttttcg gtcgtgagtt cggggacgta gccacctact cccaacatca gccggactcc
     2281 gattacctcg ggaacttgct ccgtagtaag acattcatcg cgcttgctgc cttcgaccaa
     2341 gaagcggttg ttggcgctct cgcggcttac gttctgccca ggtttgagca gccgcgtagt
     2401 gagatctata tctatgatct cgcagtctcc ggcgagcacc ggaggcaggg cattgccacc
     2461 gcgctcatca atctcctcaa gcatgaggcc aacgcgcttg gtgcttatgt gatctacgtg
     2521 caagcagatt acggtgacga tcccgcagtg gctctctata caaagttggg catacgggaa
     2581 gaagtgatgc actttgatat cgacccaagt accgccacct aaattaagca gaaggccatc
     2641 ctgacggatg gcctttttgc gtttcccatg tcagccgtta agtgttcctg tgtcactgaa
     2701 aattgctttg agaggctcta agggcttctc agtgcgttac atccctggct tgttgtccac
     2761 aaccgttaaa ccttaaaagc tttaaaagcc ttatatattc ttttttttct tataaaactt
     2821 aaaaccttag aggctattta agttgctgat ttatattaat tttattgttc aaacatgaga
     2881 gcttagtacg tgaaacatga gagcttagta cgttagccat gagagcttag tacgttagcc
     2941 atgagggttt agttcgttaa acatgagagc ttagtacgtt aaacatgaga gcttagtacg
     3001 tgaaacatga gagcttagta cgtactatca acaggttcca ag
//
