# Supplementary material for: In- & Out-Cloning: Plasmid toolboxes for scarless transcription unit and modular Golden Gate acceptor plasmid assembly
Source: bioRxiv preprint, doi:10.1101/2024.06.22.600171, version 1 (2024-06-22)
Supplement: Supporting Data S2 [file 600171_file04.zip › pSL_Out-Cloning_L0_linker_plasmids/pSL225.gbk]

LOCUS       pSL225        1247 bp DNA     circular SYN 11-MAR-2024
DEFINITION  .
ACCESSION   .
VERSION     .
KEYWORDS    .
SOURCE      synthetic DNA construct
  ORGANISM  synthetic DNA construct
REFERENCE   1  (bases 1 to 1247)
  AUTHORS   .
  TITLE     Direct Submission
  JOURNAL   Exported Mar 11, 2024 from SnapGene 6.2.0
            https://www.snapgene.com
FEATURES             Location/Qualifiers
     source          1..1247
                     /mol_type="other DNA"
                     /note="color: #ffffff"
                     /organism="synthetic DNA construct"
     promoter        39..67
                     /gene="<i>intI1</i> (promoter lies within the coding
                     sequence)"
                     /standard_name="Pc promoter"
                     /label=Pc promoter
                     /note="class 1 integron promoter"
                     /note="This feature has 3 segments:
                        1: 39 .. 44 / #ffffff
                        2: 45 .. 61 / #ffffff
                        3: 62 .. 67 / #ffffff"
     CDS             256..789
                     /codon_start=1
                     /gene="<i>aacC1</i>"
                     /standard_name="GmR"
                     /allele="<br>"
                     /product="gentamycin acetyltransferase"
                     /label=GmR
                     /note="confers resistance to gentamycin"
                     /note="color: #ccffcc"
                     /translation="MLRSSNDVTQQGSRPKTKLGGSSMGIIRTCRLGPDQVKSMRAALD
                     LFGREFGDVATYSQHQPDSDYLGNLLRSKTFIALAAFDQEAVVGALAAYVLPRFEQPRS
                     EIYIYDLAVSGEHRRQGIATALINLLKHEANALGAYVIYVQADYGDDPAVALYTKLGIR
                     EEVMHFDIDPSTAT"
     terminator      797..824
                     /standard_name="rrnB T2 terminator"
                     /label=rrnB T2 terminator
                     /note="transcription terminator T2 from the <i>E. coli
                     rrnB</i> gene"
                     /note="color: #ffffff"
     rep_origin      833..1204
                     /label=ori
                     /note="color: #ffff00"
     misc_feature    1217..1240
                     /standard_name="Linker1_1"
                     /label=Linker1_1
                     /note="Derived using Geneious Prime 2022.1.1 'Annotate
                     from Database' based on nucleotide similarity"
                     /note="color: #a6acb3"
ORIGIN
        1 cacccttggc gtccaaccag cggcaccagc ggcgcgaatt gacataagcc tgttcggttc
       61 gtaaactgta atgcaagtag cgtatgcgct cacgcaactg gtccagaacc ttgaccgaac
      121 gcagcggtgg taacggcgca gtggcggttt tcatggcttg ttatgactgt ttttttgtac
      181 agtctatgcc tcgggcatcc aagcagcaag cgcgttacgc cgtgggtcga tgtttgatgt
      241 tatggagcag caacgatgtt acgcagcagc aacgatgtta cgcagcaggg cagtcgccct
      301 aaaacaaagt taggtggctc aagtatgggc atcattcgca catgtaggct cggccctgac
      361 caagtcaaat ccatgcgggc tgctcttgat cttttcggtc gtgagttcgg ggacgtagcc
      421 acctactccc aacatcagcc ggactccgat tacctcggga acttgctccg tagtaagaca
      481 ttcatcgcgc ttgctgcctt cgaccaagaa gcggttgttg gcgctctcgc ggcttacgtt
      541 ctgcccaggt ttgagcagcc gcgtagtgag atctatatct atgatctcgc agtctccggc
      601 gagcaccgga ggcagggcat tgccaccgcg ctcatcaatc tcctcaagca tgaggccaac
      661 gcgcttggtg cttatgtgat ctacgtgcaa gcagattacg gtgacgatcc cgcagtggct
      721 ctctatacaa agttgggcat acgggaagaa gtgatgcact ttgatatcga cccaagtacc
      781 gccacctaaa ttaagcagaa ggccatcctg acggatggcc tttttgcgtt tcccatgtca
      841 gccgttaagt gttcctgtgt cactgaaaat tgctttgaga ggctctaagg gcttctcagt
      901 gcgttacatc cctggcttgt tgtccacaac cgttaaacct taaaagcttt aaaagcctta
      961 tatattcttt tttttcttat aaaacttaaa accttagagg ctatttaagt tgctgattta
     1021 tattaatttt attgttcaaa catgagagct tagtacgtga aacatgagag cttagtacgt
     1081 tagccatgag agcttagtac gttagccatg agggtttagt tcgttaaaca tgagagctta
     1141 gtacgttaaa catgagagct tagtacgtga aacatgagag cttagtacgt actatcaaca
     1201 ggttccaagc gtctcactaa acctctctgt agtcaaggaa agagacg
//
