# Supplementary material for: In- & Out-Cloning: Plasmid toolboxes for scarless transcription unit and modular Golden Gate acceptor plasmid assembly
Source: bioRxiv preprint, doi:10.1101/2024.06.22.600171, version 1 (2024-06-22)
Supplement: Supporting Data S2 [file 600171_file04.zip › pSL_Out-Cloning_L0_linker_plasmids/pSL226.gbk]

LOCUS       pSL226        1247 bp DNA     circular SYN 11-MAR-2024
DEFINITION  .
ACCESSION   .
VERSION     .
KEYWORDS    .
SOURCE      synthetic DNA construct
  ORGANISM  synthetic DNA construct
REFERENCE   1  (bases 1 to 1247)
  AUTHORS   .
  TITLE     Direct Submission
  JOURNAL   Exported Mar 11, 2024 from SnapGene 6.2.0
            https://www.snapgene.com
FEATURES             Location/Qualifiers
     source          1..1247
                     /mol_type="other DNA"
                     /organism="synthetic DNA construct"
     promoter        39..67
                     /gene="<i>intI1</i> (promoter lies within the coding
                     sequence)"
                     /standard_name="Pc promoter"
                     /label=Pc promoter
                     /note="class 1 integron promoter"
                     /note="This feature has 3 segments:
                        1: 39 .. 44 / #ffffff
                        2: 45 .. 61 / #ffffff
                        3: 62 .. 67 / #ffffff"
     CDS             256..789
                     /codon_start=1
                     /gene="<i>aacC1</i>"
                     /standard_name="GmR"
                     /allele="<br>"
                     /product="gentamycin acetyltransferase"
                     /label=GmR
                     /note="confers resistance to gentamycin"
                     /note="color: #ccffcc"
                     /translation="MLRSSNDVTQQGSRPKTKLGGSSMGIIRTCRLGPDQVKSMRAALD
                     LFGREFGDVATYSQHQPDSDYLGNLLRSKTFIALAAFDQEAVVGALAAYVLPRFEQPRS
                     EIYIYDLAVSGEHRRQGIATALINLLKHEANALGAYVIYVQADYGDDPAVALYTKLGIR
                     EEVMHFDIDPSTAT"
     terminator      797..824
                     /standard_name="rrnB T2 terminator"
                     /label=rrnB T2 terminator
                     /note="transcription terminator T2 from the <i>E. coli
                     rrnB</i> gene"
                     /note="color: #ffffff"
     rep_origin      833..1204
                     /label=ori
                     /note="color: #ffff00"
     misc_feature    1217..1240
                     /standard_name="Linker2_3"
                     /label=Linker2_3
                     /note="Derived using Geneious Prime 2022.1.1 'Annotate
                     from Database' based on nucleotide similarity"
                     /note="color: #a6acb3"
ORIGIN
        1 cacccttggc gtccaaccag cggcaccagc ggcgcgaatt gacataagcc tgttcggttc
       61 gtaaactgta atgcaagtag cgtatgcgct cacgcaactg gtccagaacc ttgaccgaac
      121 gcagcggtgg taacggcgca gtggcggttt tcatggcttg ttatgactgt ttttttgtac
      181 agtctatgcc tcgggcatcc aagcagcaag cgcgttacgc cgtgggtcga tgtttgatgt
      241 tatggagcag caacgatgtt acgcagcagc aacgatgtta cgcagcaggg cagtcgccct
      301 aaaacaaagt taggtggctc aagtatgggc atcattcgca catgtaggct cggccctgac
      361 caagtcaaat ccatgcgggc tgctcttgat cttttcggtc gtgagttcgg ggacgtagcc
      421 acctactccc aacatcagcc ggactccgat tacctcggga acttgctccg tagtaagaca
      481 ttcatcgcgc ttgctgcctt cgaccaagaa gcggttgttg gcgctctcgc ggcttacgtt
      541 ctgcccaggt ttgagcagcc gcgtagtgag atctatatct atgatctcgc agtctccggc
      601 gagcaccgga ggcagggcat tgccaccgcg ctcatcaatc tcctcaagca tgaggccaac
      661 gcgcttggtg cttatgtgat ctacgtgcaa gcagattacg gtgacgatcc cgcagtggct
      721 ctctatacaa agttgggcat acgggaagaa gtgatgcact ttgatatcga cccaagtacc
      781 gccacctaaa ttaagcagaa ggccatcctg acggatggcc tttttgcgtt tcccatgtca
      841 gccgttaagt gttcctgtgt cactgaaaat tgctttgaga ggctctaagg gcttctcagt
      901 gcgttacatc cctggcttgt tgtccacaac cgttaaacct taaaagcttt aaaagcctta
      961 tatattcttt tttttcttat aaaacttaaa accttagagg ctatttaagt tgctgattta
     1021 tattaatttt attgttcaaa catgagagct tagtacgtga aacatgagag cttagtacgt
     1081 tagccatgag agcttagtac gttagccatg agggtttagt tcgttaaaca tgagagctta
     1141 gtacgttaaa catgagagct tagtacgtga aacatgagag cttagtacgt actatcaaca
     1201 ggttccaagc gtctcagcca acgcttaaag ttcattcacg agagacg
//
