# Supplementary material for: In- & Out-Cloning: Plasmid toolboxes for scarless transcription unit and modular Golden Gate acceptor plasmid assembly
Source: bioRxiv preprint, doi:10.1101/2024.06.22.600171, version 1 (2024-06-22)
Supplement: Supporting Data S2 [file 600171_file04.zip › pSL_Out-Cloning_L0_linker_plasmids/pSL227.gbk]

LOCUS       pSL227        1247 bp DNA     circular SYN 11-MAR-2024
DEFINITION  .
ACCESSION   .
VERSION     .
KEYWORDS    .
SOURCE      synthetic DNA construct
  ORGANISM  synthetic DNA construct
REFERENCE   1  (bases 1 to 1247)
  AUTHORS   .
  TITLE     Direct Submission
  JOURNAL   Exported Mar 11, 2024 from SnapGene 6.2.0
            https://www.snapgene.com
FEATURES             Location/Qualifiers
     source          1..1247
                     /mol_type="other DNA"
                     /organism="synthetic DNA construct"
     promoter        39..67
                     /gene="<i>intI1</i> (promoter lies within the coding
                     sequence)"
                     /standard_name="Pc promoter"
                     /label=Pc promoter
                     /note="class 1 integron promoter"
                     /note="This feature has 3 segments:
                        1: 39 .. 44 / #ffffff
                        2: 45 .. 61 / #ffffff
                        3: 62 .. 67 / #ffffff"
     CDS             256..789
                     /codon_start=1
                     /gene="<i>aacC1</i>"
                     /standard_name="GmR"
                     /allele="<br>"
                     /product="gentamycin acetyltransferase"
                     /label=GmR
                     /note="confers resistance to gentamycin"
                     /note="color: #ccffcc"
                     /translation="MLRSSNDVTQQGSRPKTKLGGSSMGIIRTCRLGPDQVKSMRAALD
                     LFGREFGDVATYSQHQPDSDYLGNLLRSKTFIALAAFDQEAVVGALAAYVLPRFEQPRS
                     EIYIYDLAVSGEHRRQGIATALINLLKHEANALGAYVIYVQADYGDDPAVALYTKLGIR
                     EEVMHFDIDPSTAT"
     terminator      797..824
                     /standard_name="rrnB T2 terminator"
                     /label=rrnB T2 terminator
                     /note="transcription terminator T2 from the <i>E. coli
                     rrnB</i> gene"
                     /note="color: #ffffff"
     rep_origin      833..1204
                     /label=ori
                     /note="color: #ffff00"
     misc_feature    1217..1240
                     /standard_name="Linker3_4"
                     /label=Linker3_4
                     /note="Derived using Geneious Prime 2022.1.1 'Annotate
                     from Database' based on nucleotide similarity"
                     /note="color: #a6acb3"
ORIGIN
        1 cacccttggc gtccaaccag cggcaccagc ggcgcgaatt gacataagcc tgttcggttc
       61 gtaaactgta atgcaagtag cgtatgcgct cacgcaactg gtccagaacc ttgaccgaac
      121 gcagcggtgg taacggcgca gtggcggttt tcatggcttg ttatgactgt ttttttgtac
      181 agtctatgcc tcgggcatcc aagcagcaag cgcgttacgc cgtgggtcga tgtttgatgt
      241 tatggagcag caacgatgtt acgcagcagc aacgatgtta cgcagcaggg cagtcgccct
      301 aaaacaaagt taggtggctc aagtatgggc atcattcgca catgtaggct cggccctgac
      361 caagtcaaat ccatgcgggc tgctcttgat cttttcggtc gtgagttcgg ggacgtagcc
      421 acctactccc aacatcagcc ggactccgat tacctcggga acttgctccg tagtaagaca
      481 ttcatcgcgc ttgctgcctt cgaccaagaa gcggttgttg gcgctctcgc ggcttacgtt
      541 ctgcccaggt ttgagcagcc gcgtagtgag atctatatct atgatctcgc agtctccggc
      601 gagcaccgga ggcagggcat tgccaccgcg ctcatcaatc tcctcaagca tgaggccaac
      661 gcgcttggtg cttatgtgat ctacgtgcaa gcagattacg gtgacgatcc cgcagtggct
      721 ctctatacaa agttgggcat acgggaagaa gtgatgcact ttgatatcga cccaagtacc
      781 gccacctaaa ttaagcagaa ggccatcctg acggatggcc tttttgcgtt tcccatgtca
      841 gccgttaagt gttcctgtgt cactgaaaat tgctttgaga ggctctaagg gcttctcagt
      901 gcgttacatc cctggcttgt tgtccacaac cgttaaacct taaaagcttt aaaagcctta
      961 tatattcttt tttttcttat aaaacttaaa accttagagg ctatttaagt tgctgattta
     1021 tattaatttt attgttcaaa catgagagct tagtacgtga aacatgagag cttagtacgt
     1081 tagccatgag agcttagtac gttagccatg agggtttagt tcgttaaaca tgagagctta
     1141 gtacgttaaa catgagagct tagtacgtga aacatgagag cttagtacgt actatcaaca
     1201 ggttccaagc gtctcaactc tctatgatac tctaaacttc agagacg
//
