# Supplementary material for: In- & Out-Cloning: Plasmid toolboxes for scarless transcription unit and modular Golden Gate acceptor plasmid assembly
Source: bioRxiv preprint, doi:10.1101/2024.06.22.600171, version 1 (2024-06-22)
Supplement: Supporting Data S2 [file 600171_file04.zip › pSL_Out-Cloning_L0_linker_plasmids/pSL228.gbk]

LOCUS       pSL228        1247 bp DNA     circular SYN 11-MAR-2024
DEFINITION  .
ACCESSION   .
VERSION     .
KEYWORDS    .
SOURCE      synthetic DNA construct
  ORGANISM  synthetic DNA construct
REFERENCE   1  (bases 1 to 1247)
  AUTHORS   .
  TITLE     Direct Submission
  JOURNAL   Exported Mar 11, 2024 from SnapGene 6.2.0
            https://www.snapgene.com
FEATURES             Location/Qualifiers
     source          1..1247
                     /mol_type="other DNA"
                     /organism="synthetic DNA construct"
     promoter        39..67
                     /gene="<i>intI1</i> (promoter lies within the coding
                     sequence)"
                     /standard_name="Pc promoter"
                     /label=Pc promoter
                     /note="class 1 integron promoter"
                     /note="This feature has 3 segments:
                        1: 39 .. 44 / #ffffff
                        2: 45 .. 61 / #ffffff
                        3: 62 .. 67 / #ffffff"
     CDS             256..789
                     /codon_start=1
                     /gene="<i>aacC1</i>"
                     /standard_name="GmR"
                     /allele="<br>"
                     /product="gentamycin acetyltransferase"
                     /label=GmR
                     /note="confers resistance to gentamycin"
                     /note="color: #ccffcc"
                     /translation="MLRSSNDVTQQGSRPKTKLGGSSMGIIRTCRLGPDQVKSMRAALD
                     LFGREFGDVATYSQHQPDSDYLGNLLRSKTFIALAAFDQEAVVGALAAYVLPRFEQPRS
                     EIYIYDLAVSGEHRRQGIATALINLLKHEANALGAYVIYVQADYGDDPAVALYTKLGIR
                     EEVMHFDIDPSTAT"
     terminator      797..824
                     /standard_name="rrnB T2 terminator"
                     /label=rrnB T2 terminator
                     /note="transcription terminator T2 from the <i>E. coli
                     rrnB</i> gene"
                     /note="color: #ffffff"
     rep_origin      833..1204
                     /label=ori
                     /note="color: #ffff00"
     misc_feature    1217..1240
                     /standard_name="Linker3_1"
                     /label=Linker3_1
                     /note="Derived using Geneious Prime 2022.1.1 'Annotate
                     from Database' based on nucleotide similarity"
                     /note="color: #a6acb3"
ORIGIN
        1 cacccttggc gtccaaccag cggcaccagc ggcgcgaatt gacataagcc tgttcggttc
       61 gtaaactgta atgcaagtag cgtatgcgct cacgcaactg gtccagaacc ttgaccgaac
      121 gcagcggtgg taacggcgca gtggcggttt tcatggcttg ttatgactgt ttttttgtac
      181 agtctatgcc tcgggcatcc aagcagcaag cgcgttacgc cgtgggtcga tgtttgatgt
      241 tatggagcag caacgatgtt acgcagcagc aacgatgtta cgcagcaggg cagtcgccct
      301 aaaacaaagt taggtggctc aagtatgggc atcattcgca catgtaggct cggccctgac
      361 caagtcaaat ccatgcgggc tgctcttgat cttttcggtc gtgagttcgg ggacgtagcc
      421 acctactccc aacatcagcc ggactccgat tacctcggga acttgctccg tagtaagaca
      481 ttcatcgcgc ttgctgcctt cgaccaagaa gcggttgttg gcgctctcgc ggcttacgtt
      541 ctgcccaggt ttgagcagcc gcgtagtgag atctatatct atgatctcgc agtctccggc
      601 gagcaccgga ggcagggcat tgccaccgcg ctcatcaatc tcctcaagca tgaggccaac
      661 gcgcttggtg cttatgtgat ctacgtgcaa gcagattacg gtgacgatcc cgcagtggct
      721 ctctatacaa agttgggcat acgggaagaa gtgatgcact ttgatatcga cccaagtacc
      781 gccacctaaa ttaagcagaa ggccatcctg acggatggcc tttttgcgtt tcccatgtca
      841 gccgttaagt gttcctgtgt cactgaaaat tgctttgaga ggctctaagg gcttctcagt
      901 gcgttacatc cctggcttgt tgtccacaac cgttaaacct taaaagcttt aaaagcctta
      961 tatattcttt tttttcttat aaaacttaaa accttagagg ctatttaagt tgctgattta
     1021 tattaatttt attgttcaaa catgagagct tagtacgtga aacatgagag cttagtacgt
     1081 tagccatgag agcttagtac gttagccatg agggtttagt tcgttaaaca tgagagctta
     1141 gtacgttaaa catgagagct tagtacgtga aacatgagag cttagtacgt actatcaaca
     1201 ggttccaagc gtctcaactc actgaagtga gtatcataca agagacg
//
