# Supplementary material for: In- & Out-Cloning: Plasmid toolboxes for scarless transcription unit and modular Golden Gate acceptor plasmid assembly
Source: bioRxiv preprint, doi:10.1101/2024.06.22.600171, version 1 (2024-06-22)
Supplement: Supporting Data S2 [file 600171_file04.zip › pSL_Out-Cloning_L0_linker_plasmids/pSL229.gbk]

LOCUS       pSL229        1247 bp DNA     circular SYN 11-MAR-2024
DEFINITION  .
ACCESSION   .
VERSION     .
KEYWORDS    .
SOURCE      synthetic DNA construct
  ORGANISM  synthetic DNA construct
REFERENCE   1  (bases 1 to 1247)
  AUTHORS   .
  TITLE     Direct Submission
  JOURNAL   Exported Mar 11, 2024 from SnapGene 6.2.0
            https://www.snapgene.com
FEATURES             Location/Qualifiers
     source          1..1247
                     /mol_type="other DNA"
                     /organism="synthetic DNA construct"
     promoter        39..67
                     /gene="<i>intI1</i> (promoter lies within the coding
                     sequence)"
                     /standard_name="Pc promoter"
                     /label=Pc promoter
                     /note="class 1 integron promoter"
                     /note="This feature has 3 segments:
                        1: 39 .. 44 / #ffffff
                        2: 45 .. 61 / #ffffff
                        3: 62 .. 67 / #ffffff"
     CDS             256..789
                     /codon_start=1
                     /gene="<i>aacC1</i>"
                     /standard_name="GmR"
                     /allele="<br>"
                     /product="gentamycin acetyltransferase"
                     /label=GmR
                     /note="confers resistance to gentamycin"
                     /note="color: #ccffcc"
                     /translation="MLRSSNDVTQQGSRPKTKLGGSSMGIIRTCRLGPDQVKSMRAALD
                     LFGREFGDVATYSQHQPDSDYLGNLLRSKTFIALAAFDQEAVVGALAAYVLPRFEQPRS
                     EIYIYDLAVSGEHRRQGIATALINLLKHEANALGAYVIYVQADYGDDPAVALYTKLGIR
                     EEVMHFDIDPSTAT"
     terminator      797..824
                     /standard_name="rrnB T2 terminator"
                     /label=rrnB T2 terminator
                     /note="transcription terminator T2 from the <i>E. coli
                     rrnB</i> gene"
                     /note="color: #ffffff"
     rep_origin      833..1204
                     /label=ori
                     /note="color: #ffff00"
     misc_feature    1217..1240
                     /standard_name="Linker 4_5"
                     /label=Linker 4_5
                     /note="Derived using Geneious Prime 2022.1.1 'Annotate
                     from Database' based on nucleotide similarity"
                     /note="color: #a6acb3"
ORIGIN
        1 cacccttggc gtccaaccag cggcaccagc ggcgcgaatt gacataagcc tgttcggttc
       61 gtaaactgta atgcaagtag cgtatgcgct cacgcaactg gtccagaacc ttgaccgaac
      121 gcagcggtgg taacggcgca gtggcggttt tcatggcttg ttatgactgt ttttttgtac
      181 agtctatgcc tcgggcatcc aagcagcaag cgcgttacgc cgtgggtcga tgtttgatgt
      241 tatggagcag caacgatgtt acgcagcagc aacgatgtta cgcagcaggg cagtcgccct
      301 aaaacaaagt taggtggctc aagtatgggc atcattcgca catgtaggct cggccctgac
      361 caagtcaaat ccatgcgggc tgctcttgat cttttcggtc gtgagttcgg ggacgtagcc
      421 acctactccc aacatcagcc ggactccgat tacctcggga acttgctccg tagtaagaca
      481 ttcatcgcgc ttgctgcctt cgaccaagaa gcggttgttg gcgctctcgc ggcttacgtt
      541 ctgcccaggt ttgagcagcc gcgtagtgag atctatatct atgatctcgc agtctccggc
      601 gagcaccgga ggcagggcat tgccaccgcg ctcatcaatc tcctcaagca tgaggccaac
      661 gcgcttggtg cttatgtgat ctacgtgcaa gcagattacg gtgacgatcc cgcagtggct
      721 ctctatacaa agttgggcat acgggaagaa gtgatgcact ttgatatcga cccaagtacc
      781 gccacctaaa ttaagcagaa ggccatcctg acggatggcc tttttgcgtt tcccatgtca
      841 gccgttaagt gttcctgtgt cactgaaaat tgctttgaga ggctctaagg gcttctcagt
      901 gcgttacatc cctggcttgt tgtccacaac cgttaaacct taaaagcttt aaaagcctta
      961 tatattcttt tttttcttat aaaacttaaa accttagagg ctatttaagt tgctgattta
     1021 tattaatttt attgttcaaa catgagagct tagtacgtga aacatgagag cttagtacgt
     1081 tagccatgag agcttagtac gttagccatg agggtttagt tcgttaaaca tgagagctta
     1141 gtacgttaaa catgagagct tagtacgtga aacatgagag cttagtacgt actatcaaca
     1201 ggttccaagc gtctcatcaa acttaagatg atttctgata agagacg
//
