# Supplementary material for: In- & Out-Cloning: Plasmid toolboxes for scarless transcription unit and modular Golden Gate acceptor plasmid assembly
Source: bioRxiv preprint, doi:10.1101/2024.06.22.600171, version 1 (2024-06-22)
Supplement: Supporting Data S2 [file 600171_file04.zip › pSL_Out-Cloning_L0_linker_plasmids/pSL230.gbk]

LOCUS       pSL230        1247 bp DNA     circular SYN 11-MAR-2024
DEFINITION  .
ACCESSION   .
VERSION     .
KEYWORDS    .
SOURCE      synthetic DNA construct
  ORGANISM  synthetic DNA construct
REFERENCE   1  (bases 1 to 1247)
  AUTHORS   .
  TITLE     Direct Submission
  JOURNAL   Exported Mar 11, 2024 from SnapGene 6.2.0
            https://www.snapgene.com
FEATURES             Location/Qualifiers
     source          1..1247
                     /mol_type="other DNA"
                     /organism="synthetic DNA construct"
     promoter        39..67
                     /gene="<i>intI1</i> (promoter lies within the coding
                     sequence)"
                     /standard_name="Pc promoter"
                     /label=Pc promoter
                     /note="class 1 integron promoter"
                     /note="This feature has 3 segments:
                        1: 39 .. 44 / #ffffff
                        2: 45 .. 61 / #ffffff
                        3: 62 .. 67 / #ffffff"
     CDS             256..789
                     /codon_start=1
                     /gene="<i>aacC1</i>"
                     /standard_name="GmR"
                     /allele="<br>"
                     /product="gentamycin acetyltransferase"
                     /label=GmR
                     /note="confers resistance to gentamycin"
                     /note="color: #ccffcc"
                     /translation="MLRSSNDVTQQGSRPKTKLGGSSMGIIRTCRLGPDQVKSMRAALD
                     LFGREFGDVATYSQHQPDSDYLGNLLRSKTFIALAAFDQEAVVGALAAYVLPRFEQPRS
                     EIYIYDLAVSGEHRRQGIATALINLLKHEANALGAYVIYVQADYGDDPAVALYTKLGIR
                     EEVMHFDIDPSTAT"
     terminator      797..824
                     /standard_name="rrnB T2 terminator"
                     /label=rrnB T2 terminator
                     /note="transcription terminator T2 from the <i>E. coli
                     rrnB</i> gene"
                     /note="color: #ffffff"
     rep_origin      833..1204
                     /label=ori
                     /note="color: #ffff00"
     misc_feature    1217..1240
                     /standard_name="Linker5_6"
                     /label=Linker5_6
                     /note="Derived using Geneious Prime 2022.1.1 'Annotate
                     from Database' based on nucleotide similarity"
                     /note="color: #a6acb3"
ORIGIN
        1 cacccttggc gtccaaccag cggcaccagc ggcgcgaatt gacataagcc tgttcggttc
       61 gtaaactgta atgcaagtag cgtatgcgct cacgcaactg gtccagaacc ttgaccgaac
      121 gcagcggtgg taacggcgca gtggcggttt tcatggcttg ttatgactgt ttttttgtac
      181 agtctatgcc tcgggcatcc aagcagcaag cgcgttacgc cgtgggtcga tgtttgatgt
      241 tatggagcag caacgatgtt acgcagcagc aacgatgtta cgcagcaggg cagtcgccct
      301 aaaacaaagt taggtggctc aagtatgggc atcattcgca catgtaggct cggccctgac
      361 caagtcaaat ccatgcgggc tgctcttgat cttttcggtc gtgagttcgg ggacgtagcc
      421 acctactccc aacatcagcc ggactccgat tacctcggga acttgctccg tagtaagaca
      481 ttcatcgcgc ttgctgcctt cgaccaagaa gcggttgttg gcgctctcgc ggcttacgtt
      541 ctgcccaggt ttgagcagcc gcgtagtgag atctatatct atgatctcgc agtctccggc
      601 gagcaccgga ggcagggcat tgccaccgcg ctcatcaatc tcctcaagca tgaggccaac
      661 gcgcttggtg cttatgtgat ctacgtgcaa gcagattacg gtgacgatcc cgcagtggct
      721 ctctatacaa agttgggcat acgggaagaa gtgatgcact ttgatatcga cccaagtacc
      781 gccacctaaa ttaagcagaa ggccatcctg acggatggcc tttttgcgtt tcccatgtca
      841 gccgttaagt gttcctgtgt cactgaaaat tgctttgaga ggctctaagg gcttctcagt
      901 gcgttacatc cctggcttgt tgtccacaac cgttaaacct taaaagcttt aaaagcctta
      961 tatattcttt tttttcttat aaaacttaaa accttagagg ctatttaagt tgctgattta
     1021 tattaatttt attgttcaaa catgagagct tagtacgtga aacatgagag cttagtacgt
     1081 tagccatgag agcttagtac gttagccatg agggtttagt tcgttaaaca tgagagctta
     1141 gtacgttaaa catgagagct tagtacgtga aacatgagag cttagtacgt actatcaaca
     1201 ggttccaagc gtctcaactg aatggttaaa ctttcaaact agagacg
//
