# Supplementary material for: In- & Out-Cloning: Plasmid toolboxes for scarless transcription unit and modular Golden Gate acceptor plasmid assembly
Source: bioRxiv preprint, doi:10.1101/2024.06.22.600171, version 1 (2024-06-22)
Supplement: Supporting Data S2 [file 600171_file04.zip › pSL_Out-Cloning_L0_linker_plasmids/pSL231.gbk]

LOCUS       pSL231        1247 bp DNA     circular SYN 11-MAR-2024
DEFINITION  .
ACCESSION   .
VERSION     .
KEYWORDS    .
SOURCE      synthetic DNA construct
  ORGANISM  synthetic DNA construct
REFERENCE   1  (bases 1 to 1247)
  AUTHORS   .
  TITLE     Direct Submission
  JOURNAL   Exported Mar 11, 2024 from SnapGene 6.2.0
            https://www.snapgene.com
FEATURES             Location/Qualifiers
     source          1..1247
                     /mol_type="other DNA"
                     /organism="synthetic DNA construct"
     promoter        39..67
                     /gene="<i>intI1</i> (promoter lies within the coding
                     sequence)"
                     /standard_name="Pc promoter"
                     /label=Pc promoter
                     /note="class 1 integron promoter"
                     /note="This feature has 3 segments:
                        1: 39 .. 44 / #ffffff
                        2: 45 .. 61 / #ffffff
                        3: 62 .. 67 / #ffffff"
     CDS             256..789
                     /codon_start=1
                     /gene="<i>aacC1</i>"
                     /standard_name="GmR"
                     /allele="<br>"
                     /product="gentamycin acetyltransferase"
                     /label=GmR
                     /note="confers resistance to gentamycin"
                     /note="color: #ccffcc"
                     /translation="MLRSSNDVTQQGSRPKTKLGGSSMGIIRTCRLGPDQVKSMRAALD
                     LFGREFGDVATYSQHQPDSDYLGNLLRSKTFIALAAFDQEAVVGALAAYVLPRFEQPRS
                     EIYIYDLAVSGEHRRQGIATALINLLKHEANALGAYVIYVQADYGDDPAVALYTKLGIR
                     EEVMHFDIDPSTAT"
     terminator      797..824
                     /standard_name="rrnB T2 terminator"
                     /label=rrnB T2 terminator
                     /note="transcription terminator T2 from the <i>E. coli
                     rrnB</i> gene"
                     /note="color: #ffffff"
     rep_origin      833..1204
                     /label=ori
                     /note="color: #ffff00"
     misc_feature    1217..1240
                     /standard_name="Linker6_7"
                     /label=Linker6_7
                     /note="Derived using Geneious Prime 2022.1.1 'Annotate
                     from Database' based on nucleotide similarity"
                     /note="color: #a6acb3"
ORIGIN
        1 cacccttggc gtccaaccag cggcaccagc ggcgcgaatt gacataagcc tgttcggttc
       61 gtaaactgta atgcaagtag cgtatgcgct cacgcaactg gtccagaacc ttgaccgaac
      121 gcagcggtgg taacggcgca gtggcggttt tcatggcttg ttatgactgt ttttttgtac
      181 agtctatgcc tcgggcatcc aagcagcaag cgcgttacgc cgtgggtcga tgtttgatgt
      241 tatggagcag caacgatgtt acgcagcagc aacgatgtta cgcagcaggg cagtcgccct
      301 aaaacaaagt taggtggctc aagtatgggc atcattcgca catgtaggct cggccctgac
      361 caagtcaaat ccatgcgggc tgctcttgat cttttcggtc gtgagttcgg ggacgtagcc
      421 acctactccc aacatcagcc ggactccgat tacctcggga acttgctccg tagtaagaca
      481 ttcatcgcgc ttgctgcctt cgaccaagaa gcggttgttg gcgctctcgc ggcttacgtt
      541 ctgcccaggt ttgagcagcc gcgtagtgag atctatatct atgatctcgc agtctccggc
      601 gagcaccgga ggcagggcat tgccaccgcg ctcatcaatc tcctcaagca tgaggccaac
      661 gcgcttggtg cttatgtgat ctacgtgcaa gcagattacg gtgacgatcc cgcagtggct
      721 ctctatacaa agttgggcat acgggaagaa gtgatgcact ttgatatcga cccaagtacc
      781 gccacctaaa ttaagcagaa ggccatcctg acggatggcc tttttgcgtt tcccatgtca
      841 gccgttaagt gttcctgtgt cactgaaaat tgctttgaga ggctctaagg gcttctcagt
      901 gcgttacatc cctggcttgt tgtccacaac cgttaaacct taaaagcttt aaaagcctta
      961 tatattcttt tttttcttat aaaacttaaa accttagagg ctatttaagt tgctgattta
     1021 tattaatttt attgttcaaa catgagagct tagtacgtga aacatgagag cttagtacgt
     1081 tagccatgag agcttagtac gttagccatg agggtttagt tcgttaaaca tgagagctta
     1141 gtacgttaaa catgagagct tagtacgtga aacatgagag cttagtacgt actatcaaca
     1201 ggttccaagc gtctcaaagc tgttagaata ggatcgcata agagacg
//
