# Supplementary material for: In- & Out-Cloning: Plasmid toolboxes for scarless transcription unit and modular Golden Gate acceptor plasmid assembly
Source: bioRxiv preprint, doi:10.1101/2024.06.22.600171, version 1 (2024-06-22)
Supplement: Supporting Data S2 [file 600171_file04.zip › pSL_Out-Cloning_L0_linker_plasmids/pSL232.gbk]

LOCUS       pSL232        1247 bp DNA     circular SYN 11-MAR-2024
DEFINITION  .
ACCESSION   .
VERSION     .
KEYWORDS    .
SOURCE      synthetic DNA construct
  ORGANISM  synthetic DNA construct
REFERENCE   1  (bases 1 to 1247)
  AUTHORS   .
  TITLE     Direct Submission
  JOURNAL   Exported Mar 11, 2024 from SnapGene 6.2.0
            https://www.snapgene.com
FEATURES             Location/Qualifiers
     source          1..1247
                     /mol_type="other DNA"
                     /organism="synthetic DNA construct"
     promoter        39..67
                     /gene="<i>intI1</i> (promoter lies within the coding
                     sequence)"
                     /standard_name="Pc promoter"
                     /label=Pc promoter
                     /note="class 1 integron promoter"
                     /note="This feature has 3 segments:
                        1: 39 .. 44 / #ffffff
                        2: 45 .. 61 / #ffffff
                        3: 62 .. 67 / #ffffff"
     CDS             256..789
                     /codon_start=1
                     /gene="<i>aacC1</i>"
                     /standard_name="GmR"
                     /allele="<br>"
                     /product="gentamycin acetyltransferase"
                     /label=GmR
                     /note="confers resistance to gentamycin"
                     /note="color: #ccffcc"
                     /translation="MLRSSNDVTQQGSRPKTKLGGSSMGIIRTCRLGPDQVKSMRAALD
                     LFGREFGDVATYSQHQPDSDYLGNLLRSKTFIALAAFDQEAVVGALAAYVLPRFEQPRS
                     EIYIYDLAVSGEHRRQGIATALINLLKHEANALGAYVIYVQADYGDDPAVALYTKLGIR
                     EEVMHFDIDPSTAT"
     terminator      797..824
                     /standard_name="rrnB T2 terminator"
                     /label=rrnB T2 terminator
                     /note="transcription terminator T2 from the <i>E. coli
                     rrnB</i> gene"
                     /note="color: #ffffff"
     rep_origin      833..1204
                     /label=ori
                     /note="color: #ffff00"
     misc_feature    1217..1240
                     /standard_name="Linker6_1"
                     /label=Linker6_1
                     /note="Derived using Geneious Prime 2022.1.1 'Annotate
                     from Database' based on nucleotide similarity"
                     /note="color: #a6acb3"
ORIGIN
        1 cacccttggc gtccaaccag cggcaccagc ggcgcgaatt gacataagcc tgttcggttc
       61 gtaaactgta atgcaagtag cgtatgcgct cacgcaactg gtccagaacc ttgaccgaac
      121 gcagcggtgg taacggcgca gtggcggttt tcatggcttg ttatgactgt ttttttgtac
      181 agtctatgcc tcgggcatcc aagcagcaag cgcgttacgc cgtgggtcga tgtttgatgt
      241 tatggagcag caacgatgtt acgcagcagc aacgatgtta cgcagcaggg cagtcgccct
      301 aaaacaaagt taggtggctc aagtatgggc atcattcgca catgtaggct cggccctgac
      361 caagtcaaat ccatgcgggc tgctcttgat cttttcggtc gtgagttcgg ggacgtagcc
      421 acctactccc aacatcagcc ggactccgat tacctcggga acttgctccg tagtaagaca
      481 ttcatcgcgc ttgctgcctt cgaccaagaa gcggttgttg gcgctctcgc ggcttacgtt
      541 ctgcccaggt ttgagcagcc gcgtagtgag atctatatct atgatctcgc agtctccggc
      601 gagcaccgga ggcagggcat tgccaccgcg ctcatcaatc tcctcaagca tgaggccaac
      661 gcgcttggtg cttatgtgat ctacgtgcaa gcagattacg gtgacgatcc cgcagtggct
      721 ctctatacaa agttgggcat acgggaagaa gtgatgcact ttgatatcga cccaagtacc
      781 gccacctaaa ttaagcagaa ggccatcctg acggatggcc tttttgcgtt tcccatgtca
      841 gccgttaagt gttcctgtgt cactgaaaat tgctttgaga ggctctaagg gcttctcagt
      901 gcgttacatc cctggcttgt tgtccacaac cgttaaacct taaaagcttt aaaagcctta
      961 tatattcttt tttttcttat aaaacttaaa accttagagg ctatttaagt tgctgattta
     1021 tattaatttt attgttcaaa catgagagct tagtacgtga aacatgagag cttagtacgt
     1081 tagccatgag agcttagtac gttagccatg agggtttagt tcgttaaaca tgagagctta
     1141 gtacgttaaa catgagagct tagtacgtga aacatgagag cttagtacgt actatcaaca
     1201 ggttccaagc gtctcaaagc tttaagaagt ttgaggtaca agagacg
//
