# Supplementary material for: In- & Out-Cloning: Plasmid toolboxes for scarless transcription unit and modular Golden Gate acceptor plasmid assembly
Source: bioRxiv preprint, doi:10.1101/2024.06.22.600171, version 1 (2024-06-22)
Supplement: Supporting Data S2 [file 600171_file04.zip › pSL_Out-Cloning_L0_linker_plasmids/pSL233.gbk]

LOCUS       pSL233        1247 bp DNA     circular SYN 11-MAR-2024
DEFINITION  .
ACCESSION   .
VERSION     .
KEYWORDS    .
SOURCE      synthetic DNA construct
  ORGANISM  synthetic DNA construct
REFERENCE   1  (bases 1 to 1247)
  AUTHORS   .
  TITLE     Direct Submission
  JOURNAL   Exported Mar 11, 2024 from SnapGene 6.2.0
            https://www.snapgene.com
FEATURES             Location/Qualifiers
     source          1..1247
                     /mol_type="other DNA"
                     /organism="synthetic DNA construct"
     promoter        39..67
                     /gene="<i>intI1</i> (promoter lies within the coding
                     sequence)"
                     /standard_name="Pc promoter"
                     /label=Pc promoter
                     /note="class 1 integron promoter"
                     /note="This feature has 3 segments:
                        1: 39 .. 44 / #ffffff
                        2: 45 .. 61 / #ffffff
                        3: 62 .. 67 / #ffffff"
     CDS             256..789
                     /codon_start=1
                     /gene="<i>aacC1</i>"
                     /standard_name="GmR"
                     /allele="<br>"
                     /product="gentamycin acetyltransferase"
                     /label=GmR
                     /note="confers resistance to gentamycin"
                     /note="color: #ccffcc"
                     /translation="MLRSSNDVTQQGSRPKTKLGGSSMGIIRTCRLGPDQVKSMRAALD
                     LFGREFGDVATYSQHQPDSDYLGNLLRSKTFIALAAFDQEAVVGALAAYVLPRFEQPRS
                     EIYIYDLAVSGEHRRQGIATALINLLKHEANALGAYVIYVQADYGDDPAVALYTKLGIR
                     EEVMHFDIDPSTAT"
     terminator      797..824
                     /standard_name="rrnB T2 terminator"
                     /label=rrnB T2 terminator
                     /note="transcription terminator T2 from the <i>E. coli
                     rrnB</i> gene"
                     /note="color: #ffffff"
     rep_origin      833..1204
                     /label=ori
                     /note="color: #ffff00"
     misc_feature    1217..1240
                     /standard_name="Linker7_1"
                     /label=Linker7_1
                     /note="Derived using Geneious Prime 2022.1.1 'Annotate
                     from Database' based on nucleotide similarity"
                     /note="color: #a6acb3"
ORIGIN
        1 cacccttggc gtccaaccag cggcaccagc ggcgcgaatt gacataagcc tgttcggttc
       61 gtaaactgta atgcaagtag cgtatgcgct cacgcaactg gtccagaacc ttgaccgaac
      121 gcagcggtgg taacggcgca gtggcggttt tcatggcttg ttatgactgt ttttttgtac
      181 agtctatgcc tcgggcatcc aagcagcaag cgcgttacgc cgtgggtcga tgtttgatgt
      241 tatggagcag caacgatgtt acgcagcagc aacgatgtta cgcagcaggg cagtcgccct
      301 aaaacaaagt taggtggctc aagtatgggc atcattcgca catgtaggct cggccctgac
      361 caagtcaaat ccatgcgggc tgctcttgat cttttcggtc gtgagttcgg ggacgtagcc
      421 acctactccc aacatcagcc ggactccgat tacctcggga acttgctccg tagtaagaca
      481 ttcatcgcgc ttgctgcctt cgaccaagaa gcggttgttg gcgctctcgc ggcttacgtt
      541 ctgcccaggt ttgagcagcc gcgtagtgag atctatatct atgatctcgc agtctccggc
      601 gagcaccgga ggcagggcat tgccaccgcg ctcatcaatc tcctcaagca tgaggccaac
      661 gcgcttggtg cttatgtgat ctacgtgcaa gcagattacg gtgacgatcc cgcagtggct
      721 ctctatacaa agttgggcat acgggaagaa gtgatgcact ttgatatcga cccaagtacc
      781 gccacctaaa ttaagcagaa ggccatcctg acggatggcc tttttgcgtt tcccatgtca
      841 gccgttaagt gttcctgtgt cactgaaaat tgctttgaga ggctctaagg gcttctcagt
      901 gcgttacatc cctggcttgt tgtccacaac cgttaaacct taaaagcttt aaaagcctta
      961 tatattcttt tttttcttat aaaacttaaa accttagagg ctatttaagt tgctgattta
     1021 tattaatttt attgttcaaa catgagagct tagtacgtga aacatgagag cttagtacgt
     1081 tagccatgag agcttagtac gttagccatg agggtttagt tcgttaaaca tgagagctta
     1141 gtacgttaaa catgagagct tagtacgtga aacatgagag cttagtacgt actatcaaca
     1201 ggttccaagc gtctcagacc ttaaactgag aatatctaca agagacg
//
