# Supplementary material for: In- & Out-Cloning: Plasmid toolboxes for scarless transcription unit and modular Golden Gate acceptor plasmid assembly
Source: bioRxiv preprint, doi:10.1101/2024.06.22.600171, version 1 (2024-06-22)
Supplement: Supporting Data S2 [file 600171_file04.zip › pSL_Out-Cloning_L0_linker_plasmids/pSL600.gbk]

LOCUS       pSL600        1247 bp DNA     circular SYN 11-MAR-2024
DEFINITION  .
ACCESSION   .
VERSION     .
KEYWORDS    .
SOURCE      synthetic DNA construct
  ORGANISM  synthetic DNA construct
REFERENCE   1  (bases 1 to 1247)
  AUTHORS   .
  TITLE     Direct Submission
  JOURNAL   Exported Mar 11, 2024 from SnapGene 6.2.0
            https://www.snapgene.com
FEATURES             Location/Qualifiers
     source          1..1247
                     /mol_type="other DNA"
                     /note="color: #ffffff"
                     /organism="synthetic DNA construct"
     promoter        39..67
                     /gene="<i>intI1</i> (promoter lies within the coding
                     sequence)"
                     /standard_name="Pc promoter"
                     /label=Pc promoter
                     /note="class 1 integron promoter"
                     /note="This feature has 3 segments:
                        1: 39 .. 44 / #ffffff
                        2: 45 .. 61 / #ffffff
                        3: 62 .. 67 / #ffffff"
     CDS             256..789
                     /codon_start=1
                     /gene="<i>aacC1</i>"
                     /standard_name="GmR"
                     /allele="<br>"
                     /product="gentamycin acetyltransferase"
                     /label=GmR
                     /note="confers resistance to gentamycin"
                     /note="color: #ccffcc"
                     /translation="MLRSSNDVTQQGSRPKTKLGGSSMGIIRTCRLGPDQVKSMRAALD
                     LFGREFGDVATYSQHQPDSDYLGNLLRSKTFIALAAFDQEAVVGALAAYVLPRFEQPRS
                     EIYIYDLAVSGEHRRQGIATALINLLKHEANALGAYVIYVQADYGDDPAVALYTKLGIR
                     EEVMHFDIDPSTAT"
     terminator      797..824
                     /standard_name="rrnB T2 terminator"
                     /label=rrnB T2 terminator
                     /note="transcription terminator T2 from the <i>E. coli
                     rrnB</i> gene"
                     /note="color: #ffffff"
     rep_origin      833..1204
                     /label=ori
                     /note="color: #ffff00"
     misc_feature    1217..1240
                     /standard_name="Linker 4_6"
                     /label=Linker 4_6
                     /note="Derived using Geneious Prime 2022.1.1 'Annotate
                     from Database' based on nucleotide similarity"
                     /note="color: #a6acb3"
ORIGIN
        1 cacccttggc gtccaaccag cggcaccagc ggcgcgaatt gacataagcc tgttcggttc
       61 gtaaactgta atgcaagtag cgtatgcgct cacgcaactg gtccagaacc ttgaccgaac
      121 gcagcggtgg taacggcgca gtggcggttt tcatggcttg ttatgactgt ttttttgtac
      181 agtctatgcc tcgggcatcc aagcagcaag cgcgttacgc cgtgggtcga tgtttgatgt
      241 tatggagcag caacgatgtt acgcagcagc aacgatgtta cgcagcaggg cagtcgccct
      301 aaaacaaagt taggtggctc aagtatgggc atcattcgca catgtaggct cggccctgac
      361 caagtcaaat ccatgcgggc tgctcttgat cttttcggtc gtgagttcgg ggacgtagcc
      421 acctactccc aacatcagcc ggactccgat tacctcggga acttgctccg tagtaagaca
      481 ttcatcgcgc ttgctgcctt cgaccaagaa gcggttgttg gcgctctcgc ggcttacgtt
      541 ctgcccaggt ttgagcagcc gcgtagtgag atctatatct atgatctcgc agtctccggc
      601 gagcaccgga ggcagggcat tgccaccgcg ctcatcaatc tcctcaagca tgaggccaac
      661 gcgcttggtg cttatgtgat ctacgtgcaa gcagattacg gtgacgatcc cgcagtggct
      721 ctctatacaa agttgggcat acgggaagaa gtgatgcact ttgatatcga cccaagtacc
      781 gccacctaaa ttaagcagaa ggccatcctg acggatggcc tttttgcgtt tcccatgtca
      841 gccgttaagt gttcctgtgt cactgaaaat tgctttgaga ggctctaagg gcttctcagt
      901 gcgttacatc cctggcttgt tgtccacaac cgttaaacct taaaagcttt aaaagcctta
      961 tatattcttt tttttcttat aaaacttaaa accttagagg ctatttaagt tgctgattta
     1021 tattaatttt attgttcaaa catgagagct tagtacgtga aacatgagag cttagtacgt
     1081 tagccatgag agcttagtac gttagccatg agggtttagt tcgttaaaca tgagagctta
     1141 gtacgttaaa catgagagct tagtacgtga aacatgagag cttagtacgt actatcaaca
     1201 ggttccaagc gtctcatcaa acttaagatg atttctaact agagacg
//
