# Supplementary material for: In- & Out-Cloning: Plasmid toolboxes for scarless transcription unit and modular Golden Gate acceptor plasmid assembly
Source: bioRxiv preprint, doi:10.1101/2024.06.22.600171, version 1 (2024-06-22)
Supplement: Supporting Data S2 [file 600171_file04.zip › pSL_Out-Cloning_L0_part_plasmids/pSL657.gbk]

LOCUS       pSL657        1820 bp DNA     circular SYN 21-MAR-2024
DEFINITION  .
ACCESSION   .
VERSION     .
KEYWORDS    .
SOURCE      synthetic DNA construct
  ORGANISM  synthetic DNA construct
REFERENCE   1  (bases 1 to 1820)
  AUTHORS   .
  TITLE     Direct Submission
  JOURNAL   Exported Mar 21, 2024 from SnapGene 6.2.0
            https://www.snapgene.com
FEATURES             Location/Qualifiers
     source          1..1820
                     /mol_type="other DNA"
                     /note="color: #ffffff"
                     /organism="synthetic DNA construct"
     source          12..600
                     /mol_type="other DNA"
                     /note="color: #ffffff"
                     /organism="Cloning vector pUC19"
     rep_origin      12..600
                     /label=ori
                     /note="color: #ffff00"
     CDS             867..1400
                     /standard_name="GentR"
                     /label=GentR
                     /note="color: #ccffcc; direction: RIGHT"
     terminator      1408..1435
                     /standard_name="rrnB T2 terminator"
                     /label=rrnB T2 terminator
                     /note="transcription terminator T2 from the <i>E. coli
                     rrnB</i> gene"
                     /note="color: #ffffff"
     rep_origin      1444..1815
                     /label=ori
                     /note="color: #ffff00"
ORIGIN
        1 cgtctcatac attgagatcc tttttttctg cgcgtaatct gctgcttgca aacaaaaaaa
       61 ccaccgctac cagcggtggt ttgtttgccg gatcaagagc taccaactct ttttccgaag
      121 gtaactggct tcagcagagc gcagatacca aatactgttc ttctagtgta gccgtagtta
      181 ggccaccact tcaagaactc tgtagcaccg cctacatacc tcgctctgct aatcctgtta
      241 ccagtggctg ctgccagtgg cgataagtcg tgtcttaccg ggttggactc aagacgatag
      301 ttaccggata aggcgcagcg gtcgggctga acggggggtt cgtgcacaca gcccagcttg
      361 gagcgaacga cctacaccga actgagatac ctacagcgtg agctatgaga aagcgccacg
      421 cttcccgaag ggagaaaggc ggacaggtat ccggtaagcg gcagggtcgg aacaggagag
      481 cgcacgaggg agcttccagg gggaaacgcc tggtatcttt atagtcctgt cgggtttcgc
      541 cacctctgac ttgagcgtcg atttttgtga tgctcgtcag gggggcggag cctatggaaa
      601 ctaaagagac gcacccttgg cgtccaacca gcggcaccag cggcgcgaat tgacataagc
      661 ctgttcggtt cgtaaactgt aatgcaagta gcgtatgcgc tcacgcaact ggtccagaac
      721 cttgaccgaa cgcagcggtg gtaacggcgc agtggcggtt ttcatggctt gttatgactg
      781 tttttttgta cagtctatgc ctcgggcatc caagcagcaa gcgcgttacg ccgtgggtcg
      841 atgtttgatg ttatggagca gcaacgatgt tacgcagcag caacgatgtt acgcagcagg
      901 gcagtcgccc taaaacaaag ttaggtggct caagtatggg catcattcgc acatgtaggc
      961 tcggccctga ccaagtcaaa tccatgcggg ctgctcttga tcttttcggt cgtgagttcg
     1021 gggacgtagc cacctactcc caacatcagc cggactccga ttacctcggg aacttgctcc
     1081 gtagtaagac attcatcgcg cttgctgcct tcgaccaaga agcggttgtt ggcgctctcg
     1141 cggcttacgt tctgcccagg tttgagcagc cgcgtagtga gatctatatc tatgatctcg
     1201 cagtctccgg cgagcaccgg aggcagggca ttgccaccgc gctcatcaat ctcctcaagc
     1261 atgaggccaa cgcgcttggt gcttatgtga tctacgtgca agcagattac ggtgacgatc
     1321 ccgcagtggc tctctataca aagttgggca tacgggaaga agtgatgcac tttgatatcg
     1381 acccaagtac cgccacctaa attaagcaga aggccatcct gacggatggc ctttttgcgt
     1441 ttcccatgtc agccgttaag tgttcctgtg tcactgaaaa ttgctttgag aggctctaag
     1501 ggcttctcag tgcgttacat ccctggcttg ttgtccacaa ccgttaaacc ttaaaagctt
     1561 taaaagcctt atatattctt ttttttctta taaaacttaa aaccttagag gctatttaag
     1621 ttgctgattt atattaattt tattgttcaa acatgagagc ttagtacgtg aaacatgaga
     1681 gcttagtacg ttagccatga gagcttagta cgttagccat gagggtttag ttcgttaaac
     1741 atgagagctt agtacgttaa acatgagagc ttagtacgtg aaacatgaga gcttagtacg
     1801 tactatcaac aggttccaag
//
