# Supplementary material for: In- & Out-Cloning: Plasmid toolboxes for scarless transcription unit and modular Golden Gate acceptor plasmid assembly
Source: bioRxiv preprint, doi:10.1101/2024.06.22.600171, version 1 (2024-06-22)
Supplement: Supporting Data S2 [file 600171_file04.zip › pSL_Out-Cloning_L0_part_plasmids/pSL658.gbk]

LOCUS       pSL658        1820 bp DNA     circular SYN 21-MAR-2024
DEFINITION  .
ACCESSION   .
VERSION     .
KEYWORDS    .
SOURCE      synthetic DNA construct
  ORGANISM  synthetic DNA construct
REFERENCE   1  (bases 1 to 1820)
  AUTHORS   .
  TITLE     Direct Submission
  JOURNAL   Exported Mar 21, 2024 from SnapGene 6.2.0
            https://www.snapgene.com
FEATURES             Location/Qualifiers
     source          1..1820
                     /mol_type="other DNA"
                     /note="color: #ffffff"
                     /organism="synthetic DNA construct"
     source          12..600
                     /mol_type="other DNA"
                     /note="color: #ffffff"
                     /organism="Cloning vector pBR322"
     rep_origin      12..600
                     /label=ori
                     /note="color: #ffff00"
     CDS             867..1400
                     /standard_name="GentR"
                     /label=GentR
                     /note="color: #ccffcc; direction: RIGHT"
     terminator      1408..1435
                     /standard_name="rrnB T2 terminator"
                     /label=rrnB T2 terminator
                     /note="transcription terminator T2 from the <i>E. coli
                     rrnB</i> gene"
                     /note="color: #ffffff"
     rep_origin      1444..1815
                     /label=ori
                     /note="color: #ffff00"
ORIGIN
        1 cgtctcatac attgagatcc tttttttctg cgcgtaatct gctgcttgca aacaaaaaaa
       61 ccaccgctac cagcggtggt ttgtttgccg gatcaagagc taccaactct ttttccgaag
      121 gtaactggct tcagcagagc gcagatacca aatactgtcc ttctagtgta gccgtagtta
      181 ggccaccact tcaagaactc tgtagcaccg cctacatacc tcgctctgct aatcctgtta
      241 ccagtggctg ctgccagtgg cgataagtcg tgtcttaccg ggttggactc aagacgatag
      301 ttaccggata aggcgcagcg gtcgggctga acggggggtt cgtgcacaca gcccagcttg
      361 gagcgaacga cctacaccga actgagatac ctacagcgtg agctatgaga aagcgccacg
      421 cttcccgaag ggagaaaggc ggacaggtat ccggtaagcg gcagggtcgg aacaggagag
      481 cgcacgaggg agcttccagg gggaaacgcc tggtatcttt atagtcctgt cgggtttcgc
      541 cacctctgac ttgagcgtcg atttttgtga tgctcgtcag gggggcggag cctatggaaa
      601 ctaaagagac gcacccttgg cgtccaacca gcggcaccag cggcgcgaat tgacataagc
      661 ctgttcggtt cgtaaactgt aatgcaagta gcgtatgcgc tcacgcaact ggtccagaac
      721 cttgaccgaa cgcagcggtg gtaacggcgc agtggcggtt ttcatggctt gttatgactg
      781 tttttttgta cagtctatgc ctcgggcatc caagcagcaa gcgcgttacg ccgtgggtcg
      841 atgtttgatg ttatggagca gcaacgatgt tacgcagcag caacgatgtt acgcagcagg
      901 gcagtcgccc taaaacaaag ttaggtggct caagtatggg catcattcgc acatgtaggc
      961 tcggccctga ccaagtcaaa tccatgcggg ctgctcttga tcttttcggt cgtgagttcg
     1021 gggacgtagc cacctactcc caacatcagc cggactccga ttacctcggg aacttgctcc
     1081 gtagtaagac attcatcgcg cttgctgcct tcgaccaaga agcggttgtt ggcgctctcg
     1141 cggcttacgt tctgcccagg tttgagcagc cgcgtagtga gatctatatc tatgatctcg
     1201 cagtctccgg cgagcaccgg aggcagggca ttgccaccgc gctcatcaat ctcctcaagc
     1261 atgaggccaa cgcgcttggt gcttatgtga tctacgtgca agcagattac ggtgacgatc
     1321 ccgcagtggc tctctataca aagttgggca tacgggaaga agtgatgcac tttgatatcg
     1381 acccaagtac cgccacctaa attaagcaga aggccatcct gacggatggc ctttttgcgt
     1441 ttcccatgtc agccgttaag tgttcctgtg tcactgaaaa ttgctttgag aggctctaag
     1501 ggcttctcag tgcgttacat ccctggcttg ttgtccacaa ccgttaaacc ttaaaagctt
     1561 taaaagcctt atatattctt ttttttctta taaaacttaa aaccttagag gctatttaag
     1621 ttgctgattt atattaattt tattgttcaa acatgagagc ttagtacgtg aaacatgaga
     1681 gcttagtacg ttagccatga gagcttagta cgttagccat gagggtttag ttcgttaaac
     1741 atgagagctt agtacgttaa acatgagagc ttagtacgtg aaacatgaga gcttagtacg
     1801 tactatcaac aggttccaag
//
