# Supplementary material for: In- & Out-Cloning: Plasmid toolboxes for scarless transcription unit and modular Golden Gate acceptor plasmid assembly
Source: bioRxiv preprint, doi:10.1101/2024.06.22.600171, version 1 (2024-06-22)
Supplement: Supporting Data S2 [file 600171_file04.zip › pSL_Out-Cloning_L0_part_plasmids/pSL659.gbk]

LOCUS       pSL659        3074 bp DNA     circular SYN 21-MAR-2024
DEFINITION  .
ACCESSION   .
VERSION     .
KEYWORDS    .
SOURCE      synthetic DNA construct
  ORGANISM  synthetic DNA construct
REFERENCE   1  (bases 1 to 3074)
  AUTHORS   .
  TITLE     Direct Submission
  JOURNAL   Exported Mar 21, 2024 from SnapGene 6.2.0
            https://www.snapgene.com
FEATURES             Location/Qualifiers
     source          1..3074
                     /mol_type="other DNA"
                     /note="color: #ffffff"
                     /organism="synthetic DNA construct"
     rep_origin      12..1854
                     /label=ori
                     /note="color: #ffff00"
     CDS             2121..2654
                     /standard_name="GentR"
                     /label=GentR
                     /note="color: #ccffcc; direction: RIGHT"
     terminator      2662..2689
                     /standard_name="rrnB T2 terminator"
                     /label=rrnB T2 terminator
                     /note="transcription terminator T2 from the <i>E. coli
                     rrnB</i> gene"
                     /note="color: #ffffff"
     rep_origin      2698..3069
                     /label=ori
                     /note="color: #ffff00"
ORIGIN
        1 cgtctcatac agacagtttt ccctttgata tgtaacggtg aacagttgtt ctacttttgt
       61 ttgttagtct tgatgcttca ctgatagata caagagccat aagaacctca gatccttccg
      121 tatttagcca gtatgttctc tagtgtggtt cgttgttttt gcgtgagcca tgagaacgaa
      181 ccattgagat catacttact ttgcatgtca ctcaaaaatt ttgcctcaaa actggtgagc
      241 tgaatttttg cagttaaagc atcgtgtagt gtttttctta gtccgttatg taggtaggaa
      301 tctgatgtaa tggttgttgg tattttgtca ccattcattt ttatctggtt gttctcaagt
      361 tcggttacga gatccatttg tctatctagt tcaacttgga aaatcaacgt atcagtcggg
      421 cggcctcgct tatcaaccac caatttcata ttgctgtaag tgtttaaatc tttacttatt
      481 ggtttcaaaa cccattggtt aagcctttta aactcatggt agttattttc aagcattaac
      541 atgaacttaa attcatcaag gctaatctct atatttgcct tgtgagtttt cttttgtgtt
      601 agttctttta ataaccactc ataaatcctc atagagtatt tgttttcaaa agacttaaca
      661 tgttccagat tatattttat gaattttttt aactggaaaa gataaggcaa tatctcttca
      721 ctaaaaacta attctaattt ttcgcttgag aacttggcat agtttgtcca ctggaaaatc
      781 tcaaagcctt taaccaaagg attcctgatt tccacagttc tcgtcatcag ctctctggtt
      841 gctttagcta atacaccata agcattttcc ctactgatgt tcatcatctg agcgtattgg
      901 ttataagtga acgataccgt ccgttctttc cttgtagggt tttcaatcgt ggggttgagt
      961 agtgccacac agcataaaat tagcttggtt tcatgctccg ttaagtcata gcgactaatc
     1021 gctagttcat ttgctttgaa aacaactaat tcagacatac atctcaattg gtctaggtga
     1081 ttttaatcac tataccaatt gagatgggct agtcaatgat aattactagt ccttttcctt
     1141 tgagttgtgg gtatctgtaa attctgctag acctttgctg gaaaacttgt aaattctgct
     1201 agaccctctg taaattccgc tagacctttg tgtgtttttt ttgtttatat tcaagtggtt
     1261 ataatttata gaataaagaa agaataaaaa aagataaaaa gaatagatcc cagccctgtg
     1321 tataactcac tactttagtc agttccgcag tattacaaaa ggatgtcgca aacgctgttt
     1381 gctcctctac aaaacagacc ttaaaaccct aaaggcttaa gtagcaccct cgcaagctcg
     1441 ggcaaatcgc tgaatattcc ttttgtctcc gaccatcagg cacctgagtc gctgtctttt
     1501 tcgtgacatt cagttcgctg cgctcacggc tctggcagtg aatgggggta aatggcacta
     1561 caggcgcctt ttatggattc atgcaaggaa actacccata atacaagaaa agcccgtcac
     1621 gggcttctca gggcgtttta tggcgggtct gcggagtggt gaatccgtta gcgaggtgcc
     1681 gccggcttcc attcaggtcg aggtggcccg gctccatgca ccgcgacgca acgcggggag
     1741 gcagacaagg tatagggcgg cgcctacaat ccatgccaac ccgttccatg tgctcgccga
     1801 ggcggcataa atcgccgtga cgatcagcgg tccaatgatc gaagttaggc tggtctaaag
     1861 agacgcaccc ttggcgtcca accagcggca ccagcggcgc gaattgacat aagcctgttc
     1921 ggttcgtaaa ctgtaatgca agtagcgtat gcgctcacgc aactggtcca gaaccttgac
     1981 cgaacgcagc ggtggtaacg gcgcagtggc ggttttcatg gcttgttatg actgtttttt
     2041 tgtacagtct atgcctcggg catccaagca gcaagcgcgt tacgccgtgg gtcgatgttt
     2101 gatgttatgg agcagcaacg atgttacgca gcagcaacga tgttacgcag cagggcagtc
     2161 gccctaaaac aaagttaggt ggctcaagta tgggcatcat tcgcacatgt aggctcggcc
     2221 ctgaccaagt caaatccatg cgggctgctc ttgatctttt cggtcgtgag ttcggggacg
     2281 tagccaccta ctcccaacat cagccggact ccgattacct cgggaacttg ctccgtagta
     2341 agacattcat cgcgcttgct gccttcgacc aagaagcggt tgttggcgct ctcgcggctt
     2401 acgttctgcc caggtttgag cagccgcgta gtgagatcta tatctatgat ctcgcagtct
     2461 ccggcgagca ccggaggcag ggcattgcca ccgcgctcat caatctcctc aagcatgagg
     2521 ccaacgcgct tggtgcttat gtgatctacg tgcaagcaga ttacggtgac gatcccgcag
     2581 tggctctcta tacaaagttg ggcatacggg aagaagtgat gcactttgat atcgacccaa
     2641 gtaccgccac ctaaattaag cagaaggcca tcctgacgga tggccttttt gcgtttccca
     2701 tgtcagccgt taagtgttcc tgtgtcactg aaaattgctt tgagaggctc taagggcttc
     2761 tcagtgcgtt acatccctgg cttgttgtcc acaaccgtta aaccttaaaa gctttaaaag
     2821 ccttatatat tctttttttt cttataaaac ttaaaacctt agaggctatt taagttgctg
     2881 atttatatta attttattgt tcaaacatga gagcttagta cgtgaaacat gagagcttag
     2941 tacgttagcc atgagagctt agtacgttag ccatgagggt ttagttcgtt aaacatgaga
     3001 gcttagtacg ttaaacatga gagcttagta cgtgaaacat gagagcttag tacgtactat
     3061 caacaggttc caag
//
