# Supplementary material for: In- & Out-Cloning: Plasmid toolboxes for scarless transcription unit and modular Golden Gate acceptor plasmid assembly
Source: bioRxiv preprint, doi:10.1101/2024.06.22.600171, version 1 (2024-06-22)
Supplement: Supporting Data S2 [file 600171_file04.zip › pSL_Out-Cloning_L0_part_plasmids/pSL660.gbk]

LOCUS       pSL660        2061 bp DNA     circular SYN 21-MAR-2024
DEFINITION  .
ACCESSION   .
VERSION     .
KEYWORDS    .
SOURCE      synthetic DNA construct
  ORGANISM  synthetic DNA construct
REFERENCE   1  (bases 1 to 2061)
  AUTHORS   .
  TITLE     Direct Submission
  JOURNAL   Exported Mar 21, 2024 from SnapGene 6.2.0
            https://www.snapgene.com
FEATURES             Location/Qualifiers
     source          1..2061
                     /mol_type="other DNA"
                     /note="color: #ffffff"
                     /organism="synthetic DNA construct"
     source          29..574
                     /mol_type="other DNA"
                     /note="Derived using Geneious Prime 2022.1.1 'Annotate
                     from Database' based on nucleotide similarity"
                     /note="color: #ffffff"
                     /organism="Cloning vector pACYC177"
     rep_origin      12..841
                     /label=ori
                     /note="color: #ffff00"
     CDS             1108..1641
                     /standard_name="GentR"
                     /label=GentR
                     /note="color: #ccffcc; direction: RIGHT"
     terminator      1649..1676
                     /standard_name="rrnB T2 terminator"
                     /label=rrnB T2 terminator
                     /note="transcription terminator T2 from the <i>E. coli
                     rrnB</i> gene"
                     /note="color: #ffffff"
     rep_origin      1685..2056
                     /label=ori
                     /note="color: #ffff00"
ORIGIN
        1 cgtctcatac attaataaga tgatcttctt gagatcgttt tggtctgcgc gtaatctctt
       61 gctctgaaaa cgaaaaaacc gccttgcagg gcggtttttc gaaggttctc tgagctacca
      121 actctttgaa ccgaggtaac tggcttggag gagcgcagtc accaaaactt gtcctttcag
      181 tttagcctta accggcgcat gacttcaaga ctaactcctc taaatcaatt accagtggct
      241 gctgccagtg gtgcttttgc atgtctttcc gggttggact caagacgata gttaccggat
      301 aaggcgcagc ggtcggactg aacggggggt tcgtgcatac agtccagctt ggagcgaact
      361 gcctacccgg aactgagtgt caggcgtgga atgagacaaa cgcggccata acagcggaat
      421 gacaccggta aaccgaaagg caggaacagg agagcgcacg agggagccgc cagggggaaa
      481 cgcctggtat ctttatagtc ctgtcgggtt tcgccaccac tgatttgagc gtcagatttc
      541 gtgatgcttg tcaggggggc ggagcctatg gaaaaacggc tttgccgcgg ccctctcact
      601 tccctgttaa gtatcttcct ggcatcttcc aggaaatctc cgccccgttc gtaagccatt
      661 tccgctcgcc gcagtcgaac gaccgagcgt agcgagtcag tgagcgagga agcggaatat
      721 atcctgtatc acatattctg ctgacgcacc ggtgcagcct tttttctcct gccacatgaa
      781 gcacttcact gacaccctca tcagtgccaa catagtaagc cagtatacac tccgctagcg
      841 cctaaagaga cgcacccttg gcgtccaacc agcggcacca gcggcgcgaa ttgacataag
      901 cctgttcggt tcgtaaactg taatgcaagt agcgtatgcg ctcacgcaac tggtccagaa
      961 ccttgaccga acgcagcggt ggtaacggcg cagtggcggt tttcatggct tgttatgact
     1021 gtttttttgt acagtctatg cctcgggcat ccaagcagca agcgcgttac gccgtgggtc
     1081 gatgtttgat gttatggagc agcaacgatg ttacgcagca gcaacgatgt tacgcagcag
     1141 ggcagtcgcc ctaaaacaaa gttaggtggc tcaagtatgg gcatcattcg cacatgtagg
     1201 ctcggccctg accaagtcaa atccatgcgg gctgctcttg atcttttcgg tcgtgagttc
     1261 ggggacgtag ccacctactc ccaacatcag ccggactccg attacctcgg gaacttgctc
     1321 cgtagtaaga cattcatcgc gcttgctgcc ttcgaccaag aagcggttgt tggcgctctc
     1381 gcggcttacg ttctgcccag gtttgagcag ccgcgtagtg agatctatat ctatgatctc
     1441 gcagtctccg gcgagcaccg gaggcagggc attgccaccg cgctcatcaa tctcctcaag
     1501 catgaggcca acgcgcttgg tgcttatgtg atctacgtgc aagcagatta cggtgacgat
     1561 cccgcagtgg ctctctatac aaagttgggc atacgggaag aagtgatgca ctttgatatc
     1621 gacccaagta ccgccaccta aattaagcag aaggccatcc tgacggatgg cctttttgcg
     1681 tttcccatgt cagccgttaa gtgttcctgt gtcactgaaa attgctttga gaggctctaa
     1741 gggcttctca gtgcgttaca tccctggctt gttgtccaca accgttaaac cttaaaagct
     1801 ttaaaagcct tatatattct tttttttctt ataaaactta aaaccttaga ggctatttaa
     1861 gttgctgatt tatattaatt ttattgttca aacatgagag cttagtacgt gaaacatgag
     1921 agcttagtac gttagccatg agagcttagt acgttagcca tgagggttta gttcgttaaa
     1981 catgagagct tagtacgtta aacatgagag cttagtacgt gaaacatgag agcttagtac
     2041 gtactatcaa caggttccaa g
//
