# Supplementary material for: In- & Out-Cloning: Plasmid toolboxes for scarless transcription unit and modular Golden Gate acceptor plasmid assembly
Source: bioRxiv preprint, doi:10.1101/2024.06.22.600171, version 1 (2024-06-22)
Supplement: Supporting Data S2 [file 600171_file04.zip › pSL_Out-Cloning_L0_part_plasmids/pSL662.gbk]

LOCUS       pSL662        2567 bp DNA     circular SYN 21-MAR-2024
DEFINITION  .
ACCESSION   .
VERSION     .
KEYWORDS    .
SOURCE      synthetic DNA construct
  ORGANISM  synthetic DNA construct
REFERENCE   1  (bases 1 to 2567)
  AUTHORS   .
  TITLE     Direct Submission
  JOURNAL   Exported Mar 21, 2024 from SnapGene 6.2.0
            https://www.snapgene.com
FEATURES             Location/Qualifiers
     source          1..2567
                     /mol_type="other DNA"
                     /note="color: #ffffff"
                     /organism="synthetic DNA construct"
     CDS             290..1081
                     /codon_start=1
                     /gene="aadA"
                     /standard_name="SmR (SpecR/StrepR)"
                     /product="aminoglycoside adenylyltransferase (Murphy,
                     1985)"
                     /label=SmR (SpecR/StrepR)
                     /note="confers resistance to spectinomycin and
                     streptomycin"
                     /note="color: #ccffcc"
                     /translation="MGEAVIAEVSTQLSEVVGVIERHLEPTLLAVHLYGSAVDGGLKPH
                     SDIDLLVTVTVRLDETTRRALINDLLETSASPGESEILRAVEVTIVVHDDIIPWRYPAK
                     RELQFGEWQRNDILAGIFEPATIDIDLAILLTKAREHSVALVGPAAEELFDPVPEQDLF
                     EALNETLTLWNSPPDWAGDERNVVLTLSRIWYSAVTGKIAPKDVAADWAMERLPAQYQP
                     VILEARQAYLGQEEDRLASRADQLEEFVHYVKGEITKVVGK"
     CDS             1614..2147
                     /standard_name="GentR"
                     /label=GentR
                     /note="color: #ccffcc; direction: RIGHT"
     terminator      2155..2182
                     /standard_name="rrnB T2 terminator"
                     /label=rrnB T2 terminator
                     /note="transcription terminator T2 from the <i>E. coli
                     rrnB</i> gene"
                     /note="color: #ffffff"
     rep_origin      2191..2562
                     /label=ori
                     /note="color: #ffff00"
ORIGIN
        1 cgtctcagga aaggcacgaa cccagtggac ataagcctgt tcggttcgta agctgtaatg
       61 caagtagcgt atgcgctcac gcaactggtc cagaaccttg accgaacgca gcggtggtaa
      121 cggcgcagtg gcggttttca tggcttgtta tgactgtttt tttggggtac agtctatgcc
      181 tcgggcatcc aagcagcaag cgcgttacgc cgtgggtcga tgtttgatgt tatggagcag
      241 caacgatgtt acgcagcagg gcagtcgccc taaaacaaag ttaaacatca tgggggaagc
      301 ggtgatcgcc gaagtatcga ctcaactatc agaggtagtt ggcgtcatcg agcgccatct
      361 cgaaccgacg ttgctggccg tacatttgta cggctccgca gtggatggcg gcctgaagcc
      421 acacagcgat attgatttgc tggttacggt gaccgtaagg cttgatgaaa caacgcggcg
      481 agctttgatc aacgaccttt tggaaacttc ggcttcccct ggagagagcg agattctccg
      541 cgctgtagaa gtcaccattg ttgtgcacga cgacatcatt ccgtggcgtt atccagctaa
      601 gcgcgaactg caatttggag aatggcagcg caatgacatt cttgcaggta tcttcgagcc
      661 agccacgatc gacattgatc tggctatctt gctgacaaaa gcaagagaac atagcgttgc
      721 cttggtaggt ccagcggcgg aggaactctt tgatccggtt cctgaacagg atctatttga
      781 ggcgctaaat gaaaccttaa cgctatggaa ctcgccgccc gactgggctg gcgatgagcg
      841 aaatgtagtg cttacgttgt cccgcatttg gtacagcgca gtaaccggca aaatcgcgcc
      901 gaaggatgtc gctgccgact gggcaatgga gcgcctgccg gcccagtatc agcccgtcat
      961 acttgaagct agacaggctt atcttggaca agaagaagat cgcttggcct cgcgcgcaga
     1021 tcagttggaa gaatttgtcc attacgtgaa aggcgagatc accaaggtag tcggcaaata
     1081 atgtctagct agaaattcgt tcaagccgac gccgcttcgc ggcgcggctt aactcaagcg
     1141 ttagatgcac taagcacata attgctcaca gccaaactat caggtcaagt ctgcttttat
     1201 tatttttaag cgtgcataat aagccctaca caaattggga gatatatcat gctgtcagac
     1261 caagtttact catatatact ttagattgat ttaaaacttc atttttaatt taaaaggatc
     1321 taggtgaaga tcctttttga taatctcgcc aagagacgca cccttggcgt ccaaccagcg
     1381 gcaccagcgg cgcgaattga cataagcctg ttcggttcgt aaactgtaat gcaagtagcg
     1441 tatgcgctca cgcaactggt ccagaacctt gaccgaacgc agcggtggta acggcgcagt
     1501 ggcggttttc atggcttgtt atgactgttt ttttgtacag tctatgcctc gggcatccaa
     1561 gcagcaagcg cgttacgccg tgggtcgatg tttgatgtta tggagcagca acgatgttac
     1621 gcagcagcaa cgatgttacg cagcagggca gtcgccctaa aacaaagtta ggtggctcaa
     1681 gtatgggcat cattcgcaca tgtaggctcg gccctgacca agtcaaatcc atgcgggctg
     1741 ctcttgatct tttcggtcgt gagttcgggg acgtagccac ctactcccaa catcagccgg
     1801 actccgatta cctcgggaac ttgctccgta gtaagacatt catcgcgctt gctgccttcg
     1861 accaagaagc ggttgttggc gctctcgcgg cttacgttct gcccaggttt gagcagccgc
     1921 gtagtgagat ctatatctat gatctcgcag tctccggcga gcaccggagg cagggcattg
     1981 ccaccgcgct catcaatctc ctcaagcatg aggccaacgc gcttggtgct tatgtgatct
     2041 acgtgcaagc agattacggt gacgatcccg cagtggctct ctatacaaag ttgggcatac
     2101 gggaagaagt gatgcacttt gatatcgacc caagtaccgc cacctaaatt aagcagaagg
     2161 ccatcctgac ggatggcctt tttgcgtttc ccatgtcagc cgttaagtgt tcctgtgtca
     2221 ctgaaaattg ctttgagagg ctctaagggc ttctcagtgc gttacatccc tggcttgttg
     2281 tccacaaccg ttaaacctta aaagctttaa aagccttata tattcttttt tttcttataa
     2341 aacttaaaac cttagaggct atttaagttg ctgatttata ttaattttat tgttcaaaca
     2401 tgagagctta gtacgtgaaa catgagagct tagtacgtta gccatgagag cttagtacgt
     2461 tagccatgag ggtttagttc gttaaacatg agagcttagt acgttaaaca tgagagctta
     2521 gtacgtgaaa catgagagct tagtacgtac tatcaacagg ttccaag
//
