# Supplementary material for: In- & Out-Cloning: Plasmid toolboxes for scarless transcription unit and modular Golden Gate acceptor plasmid assembly
Source: bioRxiv preprint, doi:10.1101/2024.06.22.600171, version 1 (2024-06-22)
Supplement: Supporting Data S2 [file 600171_file04.zip › pSL_Out-Cloning_L0_part_plasmids/pSL663.gbk]

LOCUS       pSL663        2222 bp DNA     circular SYN 21-MAR-2024
DEFINITION  .
ACCESSION   .
VERSION     .
KEYWORDS    .
SOURCE      synthetic DNA construct
  ORGANISM  synthetic DNA construct
REFERENCE   1  (bases 1 to 2222)
  AUTHORS   .
  TITLE     Direct Submission
  JOURNAL   Exported Mar 21, 2024 from SnapGene 6.2.0
            https://www.snapgene.com
FEATURES             Location/Qualifiers
     source          1..2222
                     /mol_type="other DNA"
                     /note="color: #ffffff"
                     /organism="synthetic DNA construct"
     promoter        12..159
                     /standard_name="KanR Promoter"
                     /label=KanR Promoter
                     /note="color: #ffffff"
     CDS             160..975
                     /standard_name="KanR"
                     /label=KanR
                     /note="color: #ccffcc; direction: RIGHT"
     terminator      976..1002
                     /standard_name="KanR Terminator"
                     /label=KanR Terminator
                     /note="color: #ffffff"
     CDS             1269..1802
                     /standard_name="GentR"
                     /label=GentR
                     /note="color: #ccffcc; direction: RIGHT"
     terminator      1810..1837
                     /standard_name="rrnB T2 terminator"
                     /label=rrnB T2 terminator
                     /note="transcription terminator T2 from the <i>E. coli
                     rrnB</i> gene"
                     /note="color: #ffffff"
     rep_origin      1846..2217
                     /label=ori
                     /note="color: #ffff00"
ORIGIN
        1 cgtctcagga actgatcctt caactcagca aaagttcgat ttattcaaca aagccacgtt
       61 gtgtctcaaa atctctgatg ttacattgca caagataaaa atatatcatc atgaacaata
      121 aaactgtctg cttacataaa cagtaataca aggggtgtta tgagccatat tcaacgggaa
      181 acgtcttgct ccaggccgcg attaaattcc aacatggatg ctgatttata tgggtataaa
      241 tgggctcgcg ataatgtcgg gcaatcaggt gcgacaatct atcgattgta tgggaagccc
      301 gatgcgccag agttgtttct gaaacatggc aaaggtagcg ttgccaatga tgttacagat
      361 gagatggtca gactaaactg gctgacggaa tttatgcctc ttccgaccat caagcatttt
      421 atccgtactc ctgatgatgc atggttactc accactgcga tccccgggaa aacagcattc
      481 caggtattag aagaatatcc tgattcaggt gaaaatattg ttgatgcgct ggcagtgttc
      541 ctgcgccggt tgcattcgat tcctgtttgt aattgtcctt ttaacagcga tcgcgtattt
      601 cgcctcgctc aggcgcaatc acgaatgaat aacggtttgg ttgatgcgag tgattttgat
      661 gacgagcgta atggctggcc tgttgaacaa gtctggaaag aaatgcataa gcttttgcca
      721 ttctcaccgg attcagtcgt cactcatggt gatttctcac ttgataacct tatttttgac
      781 gaggggaaat taataggttg tattgatgtt ggacgagtcg gaatcgcaga ccgataccag
      841 gatcttgcca tcctatggaa ctgcctcggt gagttttctc cttcattaca gaaacggctt
      901 tttcaaaaat atggtattga taatcctgat atgaataaat tgcagtttca tttgatgctc
      961 gatgagtttt tctaatcaga attggttaat tggttgtaac acgccaagag acgcaccctt
     1021 ggcgtccaac cagcggcacc agcggcgcga attgacataa gcctgttcgg ttcgtaaact
     1081 gtaatgcaag tagcgtatgc gctcacgcaa ctggtccaga accttgaccg aacgcagcgg
     1141 tggtaacggc gcagtggcgg ttttcatggc ttgttatgac tgtttttttg tacagtctat
     1201 gcctcgggca tccaagcagc aagcgcgtta cgccgtgggt cgatgtttga tgttatggag
     1261 cagcaacgat gttacgcagc agcaacgatg ttacgcagca gggcagtcgc cctaaaacaa
     1321 agttaggtgg ctcaagtatg ggcatcattc gcacatgtag gctcggccct gaccaagtca
     1381 aatccatgcg ggctgctctt gatcttttcg gtcgtgagtt cggggacgta gccacctact
     1441 cccaacatca gccggactcc gattacctcg ggaacttgct ccgtagtaag acattcatcg
     1501 cgcttgctgc cttcgaccaa gaagcggttg ttggcgctct cgcggcttac gttctgccca
     1561 ggtttgagca gccgcgtagt gagatctata tctatgatct cgcagtctcc ggcgagcacc
     1621 ggaggcaggg cattgccacc gcgctcatca atctcctcaa gcatgaggcc aacgcgcttg
     1681 gtgcttatgt gatctacgtg caagcagatt acggtgacga tcccgcagtg gctctctata
     1741 caaagttggg catacgggaa gaagtgatgc actttgatat cgacccaagt accgccacct
     1801 aaattaagca gaaggccatc ctgacggatg gcctttttgc gtttcccatg tcagccgtta
     1861 agtgttcctg tgtcactgaa aattgctttg agaggctcta agggcttctc agtgcgttac
     1921 atccctggct tgttgtccac aaccgttaaa ccttaaaagc tttaaaagcc ttatatattc
     1981 ttttttttct tataaaactt aaaaccttag aggctattta agttgctgat ttatattaat
     2041 tttattgttc aaacatgaga gcttagtacg tgaaacatga gagcttagta cgttagccat
     2101 gagagcttag tacgttagcc atgagggttt agttcgttaa acatgagagc ttagtacgtt
     2161 aaacatgaga gcttagtacg tgaaacatga gagcttagta cgtactatca acaggttcca
     2221 ag
//
