# Supplementary material for: In- & Out-Cloning: Plasmid toolboxes for scarless transcription unit and modular Golden Gate acceptor plasmid assembly
Source: bioRxiv preprint, doi:10.1101/2024.06.22.600171, version 1 (2024-06-22)
Supplement: Supporting Data S2 [file 600171_file04.zip › pSL_Out-Cloning_L0_part_plasmids/pSL664.gbk]

LOCUS       pSL664        2201 bp DNA     circular SYN 21-MAR-2024
DEFINITION  .
ACCESSION   .
VERSION     .
KEYWORDS    .
SOURCE      synthetic DNA construct
  ORGANISM  synthetic DNA construct
REFERENCE   1  (bases 1 to 2201)
  AUTHORS   .
  TITLE     Direct Submission
  JOURNAL   Exported Mar 21, 2024 from SnapGene 6.2.0
            https://www.snapgene.com
FEATURES             Location/Qualifiers
     source          1..2201
                     /mol_type="other DNA"
                     /note="color: #ffffff"
                     /organism="synthetic DNA construct"
     promoter        12..116
                     /gene="bla"
                     /standard_name="AmpR promoter"
                     /label=AmpR promoter
                     /note="color: #ffffff; direction: RIGHT"
     CDS             117..977
                     /codon_start=1
                     /gene="bla"
                     /standard_name="AmpR"
                     /product="beta-lactamase"
                     /label=AmpR
                     /note="confers resistance to ampicillin, carbenicillin,
                     and related antibiotics"
                     /note="color: #ccffcc"
                     /translation="MSIQHFRVALIPFFAAFCLPVFAHPETLVKVKDAEDQLGARVGYI
                     ELDLNSGKILESFRPEERFPMMSTFKVLLCGAVLSRIDAGQEQLGRRIHYSQNDLVEYS
                     PVTEKHLTDGMTVRELCSAAITMSDNTAANLLLTTIGGPKELTAFLHNMGDHVTRLDRW
                     EPELNEAIPNDERDTTMPVAMATTLRKLLTGELLTLASRQQLIDWMEADKVAGPLLRSA
                     LPAGWFIADKSGAGERGSRGIIAALGPDGKPSRIVVIYTTGSQATMDERNRQIAEIGAS
                     LIKHW"
     CDS             1248..1781
                     /standard_name="GentR"
                     /label=GentR
                     /note="color: #ccffcc; direction: RIGHT"
     terminator      1789..1816
                     /standard_name="rrnB T2 terminator"
                     /label=rrnB T2 terminator
                     /note="transcription terminator T2 from the <i>E. coli
                     rrnB</i> gene"
                     /note="color: #ffffff"
     rep_origin      1825..2196
                     /label=ori
                     /note="color: #ffff00"
ORIGIN
        1 cgtctcagga acgcggaacc cctatttgtt tatttttcta aatacattca aatatgtatc
       61 cgctcatgag acaataaccc tgataaatgc ttcaataata ttgaaaaagg aagagtatga
      121 gtattcaaca tttccgtgtc gcccttattc ccttttttgc ggcattttgc cttcctgttt
      181 ttgctcaccc agaaacgctg gtgaaagtaa aagatgctga agatcagttg ggtgcacgag
      241 tgggttacat cgaactggat ctcaacagcg gtaagatcct tgagagtttt cgccccgaag
      301 aacgttttcc aatgatgagc acttttaaag ttctgctatg tggcgcggta ttatcccgta
      361 ttgacgccgg gcaagagcaa ctcggtcgcc gcatacacta ttctcagaat gacttggttg
      421 agtactcacc agtcacagaa aagcatctta cggatggcat gacagtaaga gaattatgca
      481 gtgctgccat aaccatgagt gataacactg cggccaactt acttctgaca acgatcggag
      541 gaccgaagga gctaaccgct tttttgcaca acatggggga tcatgtaact cgccttgatc
      601 gttgggaacc ggagctgaat gaagccatac caaacgacga gcgtgacacc acgatgcctg
      661 tagcaatggc aacaacgttg cgcaaactat taactggcga actacttact ctagcttccc
      721 ggcaacaatt aatagactgg atggaggcgg ataaagttgc aggaccactt ctgcgctcgg
      781 cccttccggc tggctggttt attgctgata aatctggagc cggtgagcgt ggttctcgcg
      841 gtatcattgc agcactgggg ccagatggta agccctcccg tatcgtagtt atctacacga
      901 cggggagtca ggcaactatg gatgaacgaa atagacagat cgctgagata ggtgcctcac
      961 tgattaagca ttggtaactg tgccaagaga cgcacccttg gcgtccaacc agcggcacca
     1021 gcggcgcgaa ttgacataag cctgttcggt tcgtaaactg taatgcaagt agcgtatgcg
     1081 ctcacgcaac tggtccagaa ccttgaccga acgcagcggt ggtaacggcg cagtggcggt
     1141 tttcatggct tgttatgact gtttttttgt acagtctatg cctcgggcat ccaagcagca
     1201 agcgcgttac gccgtgggtc gatgtttgat gttatggagc agcaacgatg ttacgcagca
     1261 gcaacgatgt tacgcagcag ggcagtcgcc ctaaaacaaa gttaggtggc tcaagtatgg
     1321 gcatcattcg cacatgtagg ctcggccctg accaagtcaa atccatgcgg gctgctcttg
     1381 atcttttcgg tcgtgagttc ggggacgtag ccacctactc ccaacatcag ccggactccg
     1441 attacctcgg gaacttgctc cgtagtaaga cattcatcgc gcttgctgcc ttcgaccaag
     1501 aagcggttgt tggcgctctc gcggcttacg ttctgcccag gtttgagcag ccgcgtagtg
     1561 agatctatat ctatgatctc gcagtctccg gcgagcaccg gaggcagggc attgccaccg
     1621 cgctcatcaa tctcctcaag catgaggcca acgcgcttgg tgcttatgtg atctacgtgc
     1681 aagcagatta cggtgacgat cccgcagtgg ctctctatac aaagttgggc atacgggaag
     1741 aagtgatgca ctttgatatc gacccaagta ccgccaccta aattaagcag aaggccatcc
     1801 tgacggatgg cctttttgcg tttcccatgt cagccgttaa gtgttcctgt gtcactgaaa
     1861 attgctttga gaggctctaa gggcttctca gtgcgttaca tccctggctt gttgtccaca
     1921 accgttaaac cttaaaagct ttaaaagcct tatatattct tttttttctt ataaaactta
     1981 aaaccttaga ggctatttaa gttgctgatt tatattaatt ttattgttca aacatgagag
     2041 cttagtacgt gaaacatgag agcttagtac gttagccatg agagcttagt acgttagcca
     2101 tgagggttta gttcgttaaa catgagagct tagtacgtta aacatgagag cttagtacgt
     2161 gaaacatgag agcttagtac gtactatcaa caggttccaa g
//
