# Supplementary material for: In- & Out-Cloning: Plasmid toolboxes for scarless transcription unit and modular Golden Gate acceptor plasmid assembly
Source: bioRxiv preprint, doi:10.1101/2024.06.22.600171, version 1 (2024-06-22)
Supplement: Supporting Data S2 [file 600171_file04.zip › pSL_Out-Cloning_L0_part_plasmids/pSL665.gbk]

LOCUS       pSL665        2617 bp DNA     circular SYN 21-MAR-2024
DEFINITION  .
ACCESSION   .
VERSION     .
KEYWORDS    .
SOURCE      synthetic DNA construct
  ORGANISM  synthetic DNA construct
REFERENCE   1  (bases 1 to 2617)
  AUTHORS   .
  TITLE     Direct Submission
  JOURNAL   Exported Mar 21, 2024 from SnapGene 6.2.0
            https://www.snapgene.com
FEATURES             Location/Qualifiers
     source          1..2617
                     /mol_type="other DNA"
                     /note="color: #ffffff"
                     /organism="synthetic DNA construct"
     promoter        21..49
                     /standard_name="tet promoter"
                     /label=tet promoter
                     /note="<i>E. coli</i> promoter for tetracycline efflux
                     protein gene"
                     /note="This forward directional feature has 3 segments:
                        1: 21 .. 26 / #ffffff
                        2: 27 .. 43 / #ffffff
                        3: 44 .. 49 / #ffffff"
     CDS             97..1287
                     /codon_start=1
                     /gene="<i>tet</i>"
                     /standard_name="TetR"
                     /product="tetracycline efflux protein"
                     /label=TetR
                     /note="confers resistance to tetracycline"
                     /note="color: #ccffcc"
                     /translation="MKSNNALIVILGTVTLDAVGIGLVMPVLPGLLRDIVHSDSIASHY
                     GVLLALYALMQFLCAPVLGALSDRFGRRPVLLASLLGATIDYAIMATTPVLWILYAGRI
                     VAGITGATGAVAGAYIADITDGEDRARHFGLMSACFGVGMVAGPVAGGLLGAISLHAPF
                     LAAAVLNGLNLLLGCFLMQESHKGERRPMPLRAFNPVSSFRWARGMTIVAALMTVFFIM
                     QLVGQVPAALWVIFGEDRFRWSATMIGLSLAVFGILHALAQAFVTGPATKRFGEKQAII
                     AGMAADALGYVLLAFATRGWMAFPIMILLASGGIGMPALQAMLSRQVDDDHQGQLQGSL
                     AALTSLTSIIGPLIVTAIYAASASTWNGLAWIVGAALYLVCLPALRRGAWSRATST"
     terminator      complement(1302..1396)
                     /gene="<br>"
                     /standard_name="lambda t0 terminator"
                     /label=lambda t0 terminator
                     /note="transcription terminator from phage lambda"
                     /note="color: #ffffff; direction: LEFT"
     CDS             1664..2197
                     /standard_name="GentR"
                     /label=GentR
                     /note="color: #ccffcc; direction: RIGHT"
     terminator      2205..2232
                     /standard_name="rrnB T2 terminator"
                     /label=rrnB T2 terminator
                     /note="transcription terminator T2 from the <i>E. coli
                     rrnB</i> gene"
                     /note="color: #ffffff"
     rep_origin      2241..2612
                     /label=ori
                     /note="color: #ffff00"
ORIGIN
        1 cgtctcagga attctcatgt ttgacagctt atcatcgata agctttaatg cggtagttta
       61 tcacagttaa attgctaacg cagtcaggca ccgtgtatga aatctaacaa tgcgctcatc
      121 gtcattctcg gcaccgtcac cctggacgct gtaggcatag gcttggttat gccggtactg
      181 ccgggcctct tgcgggatat cgtccattcc gacagtattg ccagtcacta tggcgtgctg
      241 cttgcgctct atgcgttgat gcaatttctt tgcgcacccg ttctcggagc cctgtccgac
      301 cgctttggcc gccgtccagt cctgctcgct tcgctccttg gagccactat cgactacgcg
      361 atcatggcga ccacacccgt cctgtggatt ctctacgccg gacgcatcgt ggcgggcatc
      421 acgggtgcca caggtgcggt tgctggtgcc tatatcgccg acatcaccga tggggaagat
      481 cgggctcgcc acttcgggct catgagcgct tgtttcggcg tgggtatggt ggcaggcccc
      541 gtggccgggg gactgttggg tgccatctcc ttgcatgcac cattccttgc ggcggcggtg
      601 ctcaacggcc tcaacctcct cctgggctgc ttccttatgc aggaatcgca taagggagag
      661 cgccgtccga tgcccttgcg tgccttcaat ccagtcagct ccttccggtg ggcgcggggc
      721 atgactatcg tcgccgcact tatgactgtt ttctttatca tgcaactcgt aggacaggtt
      781 ccggcagcgc tctgggtcat tttcggcgag gaccgctttc gctggagcgc gacgatgatc
      841 ggcctgtcgc ttgcggtatt cggaatcttg cacgccctcg ctcaagcctt cgtcacgggc
      901 cccgccacca aacgtttcgg cgagaagcag gccattatcg cgggcatggc ggccgacgcg
      961 ctgggctacg tcttgctggc gttcgcgacg cgcggctgga tggccttccc cattatgatt
     1021 cttctcgctt ccggcggcat cggtatgccc gcgttgcagg ccatgctgtc ccgccaagta
     1081 gatgacgacc atcagggaca gcttcaaggg tcgctcgcgg ctcttaccag cctcacttcg
     1141 atcattggac cgctgatcgt cacggcgatt tatgccgcct cggcgagcac atggaacggg
     1201 ttggcatgga ttgtaggtgc cgccctttac cttgtctgcc tccccgcgtt gcgtcgcggt
     1261 gcatggagcc gggccacctc gacctaataa gagctcgctt ggactcctgt tgatagatcc
     1321 agtaatgacc tcagaactcc atctggattt gttcagaacg ctcggttgcc gccgggcgtt
     1381 ttttattggt gagaatcgcc aagagacgca cccttggcgt ccaaccagcg gcaccagcgg
     1441 cgcgaattga cataagcctg ttcggttcgt aaactgtaat gcaagtagcg tatgcgctca
     1501 cgcaactggt ccagaacctt gaccgaacgc agcggtggta acggcgcagt ggcggttttc
     1561 atggcttgtt atgactgttt ttttgtacag tctatgcctc gggcatccaa gcagcaagcg
     1621 cgttacgccg tgggtcgatg tttgatgtta tggagcagca acgatgttac gcagcagcaa
     1681 cgatgttacg cagcagggca gtcgccctaa aacaaagtta ggtggctcaa gtatgggcat
     1741 cattcgcaca tgtaggctcg gccctgacca agtcaaatcc atgcgggctg ctcttgatct
     1801 tttcggtcgt gagttcgggg acgtagccac ctactcccaa catcagccgg actccgatta
     1861 cctcgggaac ttgctccgta gtaagacatt catcgcgctt gctgccttcg accaagaagc
     1921 ggttgttggc gctctcgcgg cttacgttct gcccaggttt gagcagccgc gtagtgagat
     1981 ctatatctat gatctcgcag tctccggcga gcaccggagg cagggcattg ccaccgcgct
     2041 catcaatctc ctcaagcatg aggccaacgc gcttggtgct tatgtgatct acgtgcaagc
     2101 agattacggt gacgatcccg cagtggctct ctatacaaag ttgggcatac gggaagaagt
     2161 gatgcacttt gatatcgacc caagtaccgc cacctaaatt aagcagaagg ccatcctgac
     2221 ggatggcctt tttgcgtttc ccatgtcagc cgttaagtgt tcctgtgtca ctgaaaattg
     2281 ctttgagagg ctctaagggc ttctcagtgc gttacatccc tggcttgttg tccacaaccg
     2341 ttaaacctta aaagctttaa aagccttata tattcttttt tttcttataa aacttaaaac
     2401 cttagaggct atttaagttg ctgatttata ttaattttat tgttcaaaca tgagagctta
     2461 gtacgtgaaa catgagagct tagtacgtta gccatgagag cttagtacgt tagccatgag
     2521 ggtttagttc gttaaacatg agagcttagt acgttaaaca tgagagctta gtacgtgaaa
     2581 catgagagct tagtacgtac tatcaacagg ttccaag
//
