# Supplementary material for: In- & Out-Cloning: Plasmid toolboxes for scarless transcription unit and modular Golden Gate acceptor plasmid assembly
Source: bioRxiv preprint, doi:10.1101/2024.06.22.600171, version 1 (2024-06-22)
Supplement: Supporting Data S2 [file 600171_file04.zip › pSL_Out-Cloning_L0_part_plasmids/pSL666.gbk]

LOCUS       pSL666        2105 bp DNA     circular SYN 21-MAR-2024
DEFINITION  .
ACCESSION   .
VERSION     .
KEYWORDS    .
SOURCE      synthetic DNA construct
  ORGANISM  synthetic DNA construct
REFERENCE   1  (bases 1 to 2105)
  AUTHORS   .
  TITLE     Direct Submission
  JOURNAL   Exported Mar 21, 2024 from SnapGene 6.2.0
            https://www.snapgene.com
FEATURES             Location/Qualifiers
     source          1..2105
                     /mol_type="other DNA"
                     /note="color: #ffffff"
                     /organism="synthetic DNA construct"
     promoter        12..116
                     /standard_name="CamR Promoter"
                     /label=CamR Promoter
                     /note="color: #ffffff"
     CDS             117..776
                     /standard_name="CamR"
                     /label=CamR
                     /note="color: #ccffcc; direction: RIGHT"
     misc_feature    777..885
                     /standard_name="CamR Terminator"
                     /label=CamR Terminator
                     /note="color: #a6acb3"
     CDS             1152..1685
                     /standard_name="GentR"
                     /label=GentR
                     /note="color: #ccffcc; direction: RIGHT"
     terminator      1693..1720
                     /standard_name="rrnB T2 terminator"
                     /label=rrnB T2 terminator
                     /note="transcription terminator T2 from the <i>E. coli
                     rrnB</i> gene"
                     /note="color: #ffffff"
     rep_origin      1729..2100
                     /label=ori
                     /note="color: #ffff00"
ORIGIN
        1 cgtctcagga attgatcggg cacgtaagag gttccaactt tcaccataat gaaataagat
       61 cactaccggg cgtatttttt gagttatcga gattttcagg agctaaggaa gctaaaatgg
      121 agaaaaaaat cactggatat accaccgttg atatatccca atggcatcgt aaagaacatt
      181 ttgaggcatt tcagtcagtt gctcaatgta cctataacca gaccgttcag ctggatatta
      241 cggccttttt aaagaccgta aagaaaaata agcacaagtt ttatccggcc tttattcaca
      301 ttcttgcccg cctgatgaat gctcatccgg aatttcgtat ggcaatgaaa gacggtgagc
      361 tggtgatatg ggatagtgtt cacccttgtt acaccgtttt ccatgagcaa actgaaacgt
      421 tttcatcgct ctggagtgaa taccacgacg atttccggca gtttctacac atatattcgc
      481 aagatgtggc gtgttacggt gaaaacctgg cctatttccc taaagggttt attgagaata
      541 tgtttttcgt ttcagccaat ccctgggtga gtttcaccag ttttgattta aacgtggcca
      601 atatggacaa cttcttcgcc cccgttttca ccatgggcaa atattatacg caaggcgaca
      661 aggtgctgat gccgctggcg attcaggttc atcatgccgt ttgtgatggc ttccatgtcg
      721 gcagaatgct taatgaatta caacagtact gcgatgagtg gcagggcggg gcgtaatttg
      781 atatcgagct cgcttggact cctgttgata gatccagtaa tgacctcaga actccatctg
      841 gatttgttca gaacgctcgg ttgccgccgg gcgtttttta ttggtgccaa gagacgcacc
      901 cttggcgtcc aaccagcggc accagcggcg cgaattgaca taagcctgtt cggttcgtaa
      961 actgtaatgc aagtagcgta tgcgctcacg caactggtcc agaaccttga ccgaacgcag
     1021 cggtggtaac ggcgcagtgg cggttttcat ggcttgttat gactgttttt ttgtacagtc
     1081 tatgcctcgg gcatccaagc agcaagcgcg ttacgccgtg ggtcgatgtt tgatgttatg
     1141 gagcagcaac gatgttacgc agcagcaacg atgttacgca gcagggcagt cgccctaaaa
     1201 caaagttagg tggctcaagt atgggcatca ttcgcacatg taggctcggc cctgaccaag
     1261 tcaaatccat gcgggctgct cttgatcttt tcggtcgtga gttcggggac gtagccacct
     1321 actcccaaca tcagccggac tccgattacc tcgggaactt gctccgtagt aagacattca
     1381 tcgcgcttgc tgccttcgac caagaagcgg ttgttggcgc tctcgcggct tacgttctgc
     1441 ccaggtttga gcagccgcgt agtgagatct atatctatga tctcgcagtc tccggcgagc
     1501 accggaggca gggcattgcc accgcgctca tcaatctcct caagcatgag gccaacgcgc
     1561 ttggtgctta tgtgatctac gtgcaagcag attacggtga cgatcccgca gtggctctct
     1621 atacaaagtt gggcatacgg gaagaagtga tgcactttga tatcgaccca agtaccgcca
     1681 cctaaattaa gcagaaggcc atcctgacgg atggcctttt tgcgtttccc atgtcagccg
     1741 ttaagtgttc ctgtgtcact gaaaattgct ttgagaggct ctaagggctt ctcagtgcgt
     1801 tacatccctg gcttgttgtc cacaaccgtt aaaccttaaa agctttaaaa gccttatata
     1861 ttcttttttt tcttataaaa cttaaaacct tagaggctat ttaagttgct gatttatatt
     1921 aattttattg ttcaaacatg agagcttagt acgtgaaaca tgagagctta gtacgttagc
     1981 catgagagct tagtacgtta gccatgaggg tttagttcgt taaacatgag agcttagtac
     2041 gttaaacatg agagcttagt acgtgaaaca tgagagctta gtacgtacta tcaacaggtt
     2101 ccaag
//
