# Supplementary material for: In- & Out-Cloning: Plasmid toolboxes for scarless transcription unit and modular Golden Gate acceptor plasmid assembly
Source: bioRxiv preprint, doi:10.1101/2024.06.22.600171, version 1 (2024-06-22)
Supplement: Supporting Data S2 [file 600171_file04.zip › pSL_Out-Cloning_L0_part_plasmids/pSL667.gbk]

LOCUS       pSL667        3096 bp DNA     circular SYN 21-MAR-2024
DEFINITION  .
ACCESSION   .
VERSION     .
KEYWORDS    .
SOURCE      synthetic DNA construct
  ORGANISM  synthetic DNA construct
REFERENCE   1  (bases 1 to 3096)
  AUTHORS   .
  TITLE     Direct Submission
  JOURNAL   Exported Mar 21, 2024 from SnapGene 6.2.0
            https://www.snapgene.com
FEATURES             Location/Qualifiers
     source          1..3096
                     /mol_type="other DNA"
                     /note="color: #ffffff"
                     /organism="synthetic DNA construct"
     promoter        118..148
                     /standard_name="lac promoter"
                     /label=lac promoter
                     /note="promoter for the <i>E. coli lac</i> operon"
                     /note="This feature has 3 segments:
                        1: 118 .. 123 / #ffffff
                        2: 124 .. 141 / #ffffff
                        3: 142 .. 148 / #ffffff"
     CDS             208..918
                     /codon_start=1
                     /standard_name="mCherry"
                     /product="monomeric derivative of DsRed fluorescent
                     protein"
                     /label=mCherry
                     /note="mammalian codon-optimized"
                     /note="color: #993366"
                     /translation="MVSKGEEDNMAIIKEFMRFKVHMEGSVNGHEFEIEGEGEGRPYEG
                     TQTAKLKVTKGGPLPFAWDILSPQFMYGSKAYVKHPADIPDYLKLSFPEGFKWERVMNF
                     EDGGVVTVTQDSSLQDGEFIYKVKLRGTNFPSDGPVMQKKTMGWEASSERMYPEDGALK
                     GEIKQRLKLKDGGHYDAEVKTTYKAKKPVQLPGAYNVNIKLDITSHNEDYTIVEQYERA
                     EGRHSTGGMDELYK"
     terminator      938..981
                     /gene="<i>Escherichia coli rrnB</i>"
                     /standard_name="rrnB T1 terminator"
                     /label=rrnB T1 terminator
                     /note="transcription terminator T1 from the <i>E. coli
                     rrnB</i> gene"
                     /note="color: #ffffff"
     terminator      1022..1049
                     /standard_name="T7Te terminator"
                     /label=T7Te terminator
                     /note="phage T7 early transcription terminator"
                     /note="color: #ffffff"
     CDS             1430..1735
                     /standard_name="ccdB"
                     /label=ccdB
                     /note="color: #993366; direction: RIGHT"
     CDS             2136..2669
                     /standard_name="GentR"
                     /label=GentR
                     /note="color: #ccffcc; direction: RIGHT"
     terminator      2677..2704
                     /standard_name="rrnB T2 terminator"
                     /label=rrnB T2 terminator
                     /note="transcription terminator T2 from the <i>E. coli
                     rrnB</i> gene"
                     /note="color: #ffffff"
     rep_origin      2713..3084
                     /label=ori
                     /note="color: #ffff00"
ORIGIN
        1 cacgcccact tcgtgcagaa gaccatgcct tctgaagagc aggtttcccg actggaaagc
       61 gggcagtgag cgcaacgcaa ttaatgtgag ttagctcact cattaggcac cccaggcttt
      121 acactttatg cttccggctc gtatgttgtg tggaattgtg agcggataac aatttcacac
      181 atactagaga aagaggagaa atactagatg gtgagcaagg gcgaggagga taacatggcc
      241 atcatcaagg agttcatgcg cttcaaggtg cacatggagg gctccgtgaa cggccacgag
      301 ttcgagatcg agggcgaggg cgagggccgc ccctacgagg gcacccagac cgccaagctg
      361 aaggtgacca agggtggccc cctgcccttc gcctgggaca tcctgtcccc tcagttcatg
      421 tacggctcca aggcctacgt gaagcacccc gccgacatcc ccgactactt gaagctgtcc
      481 ttccccgagg gcttcaagtg ggagcgcgtg atgaacttcg aggacggcgg cgtggtgacc
      541 gtgacccagg actcctcctt gcaggacggc gagttcatct acaaggtgaa gctgcgcggc
      601 accaacttcc cctccgacgg ccccgtaatg cagaagaaaa ccatgggctg ggaggcctcc
      661 tccgagcgga tgtaccccga ggacggcgcc ctgaagggcg agatcaagca gaggctgaag
      721 ctgaaggacg gcggccacta cgacgctgag gtcaagacca cctacaaggc caagaagccc
      781 gtgcagctgc ccggcgccta caacgtcaac atcaagttgg acatcacctc ccacaacgag
      841 gactacacca tcgtggaaca gtacgaacgc gccgagggcc gccactccac cggcggcatg
      901 gacgagctgt acaagtaata ctagagccag gcatcaaata aaacgaaagg ctcagtcgaa
      961 agactgggcc tttcgtttta tctgttgttt gtcggtgaac gctctctact agagtcacac
     1021 tggctcacct tcgggtgggc ctttctgcgt ttatagggct tagccttatt ggtttcttag
     1081 gcgctgcctc gcgtggatcc ggcttactaa aagccagata acagtatgcg tatttgcgcg
     1141 ctgatttttg cggtataaga atatatactg atatgtatac ccgaagtatg tcaaaaagag
     1201 gtgtgctatg aagcagcgta ttacagtgac agttgacagc gacagctatc agttgctcaa
     1261 ggcatatatg atgtcaatat ctccggtctg gtaagcacaa ccatgcagaa tgaagcccgt
     1321 cgtctgcgtg ccgaacgctg gaaagcggaa aatcaggaag ggatggctga ggtcgcccgg
     1381 tttattgaaa tgaacggctc ttttgctgac gagaacaggg actggtgaaa tgcagtttaa
     1441 ggtttacacc tataaaagag agagccgtta tcgtctgttt gtggatgtac agagtgatat
     1501 tattgacacg cccgggcgac ggatggtgat ccccctggcc agtgcacgtc tgctgtcaga
     1561 taaagtctcc cgtgaacttt acccggtggt gcatatcggg gatgaaagct ggcgcatgat
     1621 gaccaccgat atggccagtg tgcctgtctc cgttatcggg gaagaagtgg ctgatctcag
     1681 ccaccgcgaa aatgacatca aaaacgccat taacctgatg ttctggggaa tataattaag
     1741 ccagccccga cacccgccaa cacccgctga cgcgccctga cgggcttgtc tgctcccggc
     1801 atccgcttac agacaagctg tgacccactc aagtggctct tctcgggcaa tggtcttcac
     1861 agagtgggga ctcagagacg cacccttggc gtccaaccag cggcaccagc ggcgcgaatt
     1921 gacataagcc tgttcggttc gtaaactgta atgcaagtag cgtatgcgct cacgcaactg
     1981 gtccagaacc ttgaccgaac gcagcggtgg taacggcgca gtggcggttt tcatggcttg
     2041 ttatgactgt ttttttgtac agtctatgcc tcgggcatcc aagcagcaag cgcgttacgc
     2101 cgtgggtcga tgtttgatgt tatggagcag caacgatgtt acgcagcagc aacgatgtta
     2161 cgcagcaggg cagtcgccct aaaacaaagt taggtggctc aagtatgggc atcattcgca
     2221 catgtaggct cggccctgac caagtcaaat ccatgcgggc tgctcttgat cttttcggtc
     2281 gtgagttcgg ggacgtagcc acctactccc aacatcagcc ggactccgat tacctcggga
     2341 acttgctccg tagtaagaca ttcatcgcgc ttgctgcctt cgaccaagaa gcggttgttg
     2401 gcgctctcgc ggcttacgtt ctgcccaggt ttgagcagcc gcgtagtgag atctatatct
     2461 atgatctcgc agtctccggc gagcaccgga ggcagggcat tgccaccgcg ctcatcaatc
     2521 tcctcaagca tgaggccaac gcgcttggtg cttatgtgat ctacgtgcaa gcagattacg
     2581 gtgacgatcc cgcagtggct ctctatacaa agttgggcat acgggaagaa gtgatgcact
     2641 ttgatatcga cccaagtacc gccacctaaa ttaagcagaa ggccatcctg acggatggcc
     2701 tttttgcgtt tcccatgtca gccgttaagt gttcctgtgt cactgaaaat tgctttgaga
     2761 ggctctaagg gcttctcagt gcgttacatc cctggcttgt tgtccacaac cgttaaacct
     2821 taaaagcttt aaaagcctta tatattcttt tttttcttat aaaacttaaa accttagagg
     2881 ctatttaagt tgctgattta tattaatttt attgttcaaa catgagagct tagtacgtga
     2941 aacatgagag cttagtacgt tagccatgag agcttagtac gttagccatg agggtttagt
     3001 tcgttaaaca tgagagctta gtacgttaaa catgagagct tagtacgtga aacatgagag
     3061 cttagtacgt actatcaaca ggttccaagc gtctca
//
