# Supplementary material for: In- & Out-Cloning: Plasmid toolboxes for scarless transcription unit and modular Golden Gate acceptor plasmid assembly
Source: bioRxiv preprint, doi:10.1101/2024.06.22.600171, version 1 (2024-06-22)
Supplement: Supporting Data S2 [file 600171_file04.zip › pSL_Out-Cloning_L0_part_plasmids/pSL668.gbk]

LOCUS       pSL668        3096 bp DNA     circular SYN 21-MAR-2024
DEFINITION  .
ACCESSION   .
VERSION     .
KEYWORDS    .
SOURCE      synthetic DNA construct
  ORGANISM  synthetic DNA construct
REFERENCE   1  (bases 1 to 3096)
  AUTHORS   .
  TITLE     Direct Submission
  JOURNAL   Exported Mar 21, 2024 from SnapGene 6.2.0
            https://www.snapgene.com
FEATURES             Location/Qualifiers
     source          1..3096
                     /mol_type="other DNA"
                     /note="color: #ffffff"
                     /organism="synthetic DNA construct"
     promoter        118..148
                     /standard_name="lac promoter"
                     /label=lac promoter
                     /note="promoter for the <i>E. coli lac</i> operon"
                     /note="This feature has 3 segments:
                        1: 118 .. 123 / #ffffff
                        2: 124 .. 141 / #ffffff
                        3: 142 .. 148 / #ffffff"
     promoter        190..201
                     /standard_name="RBS"
                     /label=RBS promoter
                     /note="color: #ffffff"
     CDS             208..918
                     /codon_start=1
                     /standard_name="mCherry"
                     /product="monomeric derivative of DsRed fluorescent
                     protein"
                     /label=mCherry
                     /note="mammalian codon-optimized"
                     /note="color: #993366"
                     /translation="MVSKGEEDNMAIIKEFMRFKVHMEGSVNGHEFEIEGEGEGRPYEG
                     TQTAKLKVTKGGPLPFAWDILSPQFMYGSKAYVKHPADIPDYLKLSFPEGFKWERVMNF
                     EDGGVVTVTQDSSLQDGEFIYKVKLRGTNFPSDGPVMQKKTMGWEASSERMYPEDGALK
                     GEIKQRLKLKDGGHYDAEVKTTYKAKKPVQLPGAYNVNIKLDITSHNEDYTIVEQYERA
                     EGRHSTGGMDELYK"
     terminator      935..980
                     /standard_name="rrnB T1 terminator"
                     /label=rrnB T1 terminator
                     /note="transcription terminator T1 from the <i>E. coli
                     rrnB</i> gene"
                     /note="color: #ffffff"
     terminator      1022..1049
                     /standard_name="T7Te terminator"
                     /label=T7Te terminator
                     /note="phage T7 early transcription terminator"
                     /note="color: #ffffff"
     CDS             1430..1735
                     /standard_name="ccdB"
                     /label=ccdB
                     /note="color: #993366; direction: RIGHT"
     CDS             2136..2669
                     /standard_name="GentR"
                     /label=GentR
                     /note="color: #ccffcc; direction: RIGHT"
     terminator      2677..2704
                     /standard_name="rrnB T2 terminator"
                     /label=rrnB T2 terminator
                     /note="transcription terminator T2 from the <i>E. coli
                     rrnB</i> gene"
                     /note="color: #ffffff"
     rep_origin      2713..3084
                     /label=ori
                     /note="color: #ffff00"
ORIGIN
        1 cacgcccact tcgtgcagaa gaccagcaat tctgaagagc aggtttcccg actggaaagc
       61 gggcagtgag cgcaacgcaa ttaatgtgag ttagctcact cattaggcac cccaggcttt
      121 acactttatg cttccggctc gtatgttgtg tggaattgtg agcggataac aatttcacac
      181 atactagaga aagaggagaa atactagatg gtgagcaagg gcgaggagga taacatggcc
      241 atcatcaagg agttcatgcg cttcaaggtg cacatggagg gctccgtgaa cggccacgag
      301 ttcgagatcg agggcgaggg cgagggccgc ccctacgagg gcacccagac cgccaagctg
      361 aaggtgacca agggtggccc cctgcccttc gcctgggaca tcctgtcccc tcagttcatg
      421 tacggctcca aggcctacgt gaagcacccc gccgacatcc ccgactactt gaagctgtcc
      481 ttccccgagg gcttcaagtg ggagcgcgtg atgaacttcg aggacggcgg cgtggtgacc
      541 gtgacccagg actcctcctt gcaggacggc gagttcatct acaaggtgaa gctgcgcggc
      601 accaacttcc cctccgacgg ccccgtaatg cagaagaaaa ccatgggctg ggaggcctcc
      661 tccgagcgga tgtaccccga ggacggcgcc ctgaagggcg agatcaagca gaggctgaag
      721 ctgaaggacg gcggccacta cgacgctgag gtcaagacca cctacaaggc caagaagccc
      781 gtgcagctgc ccggcgccta caacgtcaac atcaagttgg acatcacctc ccacaacgag
      841 gactacacca tcgtggaaca gtacgaacgc gccgagggcc gccactccac cggcggcatg
      901 gacgagctgt acaagtaata ctagagccag gcatcaaata aaacgaaagg ctcagtcgaa
      961 agactgggcc tttcgtttta tctgttgttt gtcggtgaac gctctctact agagtcacac
     1021 tggctcacct tcgggtgggc ctttctgcgt ttatagggct tagccttatt ggtttcttag
     1081 gcgctgcctc gcgtggatcc ggcttactaa aagccagata acagtatgcg tatttgcgcg
     1141 ctgatttttg cggtataaga atatatactg atatgtatac ccgaagtatg tcaaaaagag
     1201 gtgtgctatg aagcagcgta ttacagtgac agttgacagc gacagctatc agttgctcaa
     1261 ggcatatatg atgtcaatat ctccggtctg gtaagcacaa ccatgcagaa tgaagcccgt
     1321 cgtctgcgtg ccgaacgctg gaaagcggaa aatcaggaag ggatggctga ggtcgcccgg
     1381 tttattgaaa tgaacggctc ttttgctgac gagaacaggg actggtgaaa tgcagtttaa
     1441 ggtttacacc tataaaagag agagccgtta tcgtctgttt gtggatgtac agagtgatat
     1501 tattgacacg cccgggcgac ggatggtgat ccccctggcc agtgcacgtc tgctgtcaga
     1561 taaagtctcc cgtgaacttt acccggtggt gcatatcggg gatgaaagct ggcgcatgat
     1621 gaccaccgat atggccagtg tgcctgtctc cgttatcggg gaagaagtgg ctgatctcag
     1681 ccaccgcgaa aatgacatca aaaacgccat taacctgatg ttctggggaa tataattaag
     1741 ccagccccga cacccgccaa cacccgctga cgcgccctga cgggcttgtc tgctcccggc
     1801 atccgcttac agacaagctg tgacccactc aagtggctct tctcggacta tggtcttcac
     1861 agagtgggga ctcagagacg cacccttggc gtccaaccag cggcaccagc ggcgcgaatt
     1921 gacataagcc tgttcggttc gtaaactgta atgcaagtag cgtatgcgct cacgcaactg
     1981 gtccagaacc ttgaccgaac gcagcggtgg taacggcgca gtggcggttt tcatggcttg
     2041 ttatgactgt ttttttgtac agtctatgcc tcgggcatcc aagcagcaag cgcgttacgc
     2101 cgtgggtcga tgtttgatgt tatggagcag caacgatgtt acgcagcagc aacgatgtta
     2161 cgcagcaggg cagtcgccct aaaacaaagt taggtggctc aagtatgggc atcattcgca
     2221 catgtaggct cggccctgac caagtcaaat ccatgcgggc tgctcttgat cttttcggtc
     2281 gtgagttcgg ggacgtagcc acctactccc aacatcagcc ggactccgat tacctcggga
     2341 acttgctccg tagtaagaca ttcatcgcgc ttgctgcctt cgaccaagaa gcggttgttg
     2401 gcgctctcgc ggcttacgtt ctgcccaggt ttgagcagcc gcgtagtgag atctatatct
     2461 atgatctcgc agtctccggc gagcaccgga ggcagggcat tgccaccgcg ctcatcaatc
     2521 tcctcaagca tgaggccaac gcgcttggtg cttatgtgat ctacgtgcaa gcagattacg
     2581 gtgacgatcc cgcagtggct ctctatacaa agttgggcat acgggaagaa gtgatgcact
     2641 ttgatatcga cccaagtacc gccacctaaa ttaagcagaa ggccatcctg acggatggcc
     2701 tttttgcgtt tcccatgtca gccgttaagt gttcctgtgt cactgaaaat tgctttgaga
     2761 ggctctaagg gcttctcagt gcgttacatc cctggcttgt tgtccacaac cgttaaacct
     2821 taaaagcttt aaaagcctta tatattcttt tttttcttat aaaacttaaa accttagagg
     2881 ctatttaagt tgctgattta tattaatttt attgttcaaa catgagagct tagtacgtga
     2941 aacatgagag cttagtacgt tagccatgag agcttagtac gttagccatg agggtttagt
     3001 tcgttaaaca tgagagctta gtacgttaaa catgagagct tagtacgtga aacatgagag
     3061 cttagtacgt actatcaaca ggttccaagc gtctca
//
