# Supplementary material for: In- & Out-Cloning: Plasmid toolboxes for scarless transcription unit and modular Golden Gate acceptor plasmid assembly
Source: bioRxiv preprint, doi:10.1101/2024.06.22.600171, version 1 (2024-06-22)
Supplement: Supporting Data S2 [file 600171_file04.zip › pSL_Out-Cloning_L0_part_plasmids/pSL669.gbk]

LOCUS       pSL669        3096 bp DNA     circular SYN 21-MAR-2024
DEFINITION  .
ACCESSION   .
VERSION     .
KEYWORDS    .
SOURCE      synthetic DNA construct
  ORGANISM  synthetic DNA construct
REFERENCE   1  (bases 1 to 3096)
  AUTHORS   .
  TITLE     Direct Submission
  JOURNAL   Exported Mar 21, 2024 from SnapGene 6.2.0
            https://www.snapgene.com
FEATURES             Location/Qualifiers
     source          1..3096
                     /mol_type="other DNA"
                     /note="color: #ffffff"
                     /organism="synthetic DNA construct"
     promoter        118..148
                     /standard_name="lac promoter"
                     /label=lac promoter
                     /note="promoter for the <i>E. coli lac</i> operon"
                     /note="This feature has 3 segments:
                        1: 118 .. 123 / #ffffff
                        2: 124 .. 141 / #ffffff
                        3: 142 .. 148 / #ffffff"
     CDS             208..918
                     /codon_start=1
                     /standard_name="mCherry"
                     /product="monomeric derivative of DsRed fluorescent
                     protein"
                     /label=mCherry
                     /note="mammalian codon-optimized"
                     /note="color: #993366"
                     /translation="MVSKGEEDNMAIIKEFMRFKVHMEGSVNGHEFEIEGEGEGRPYEG
                     TQTAKLKVTKGGPLPFAWDILSPQFMYGSKAYVKHPADIPDYLKLSFPEGFKWERVMNF
                     EDGGVVTVTQDSSLQDGEFIYKVKLRGTNFPSDGPVMQKKTMGWEASSERMYPEDGALK
                     GEIKQRLKLKDGGHYDAEVKTTYKAKKPVQLPGAYNVNIKLDITSHNEDYTIVEQYERA
                     EGRHSTGGMDELYK"
     terminator      938..981
                     /gene="<i>Escherichia coli rrnB</i>"
                     /standard_name="rrnB T1 terminator"
                     /label=rrnB T1 terminator
                     /note="transcription terminator T1 from the <i>E. coli
                     rrnB</i> gene"
                     /note="color: #ffffff"
     terminator      1022..1049
                     /standard_name="T7Te terminator"
                     /label=T7Te terminator
                     /note="phage T7 early transcription terminator"
                     /note="color: #ffffff"
     CDS             1430..1735
                     /standard_name="ccdB"
                     /label=ccdB
                     /note="color: #993366; direction: RIGHT"
     CDS             2136..2669
                     /standard_name="GentR"
                     /label=GentR
                     /note="color: #ccffcc; direction: RIGHT"
     terminator      2677..2704
                     /standard_name="rrnB T2 terminator"
                     /label=rrnB T2 terminator
                     /note="transcription terminator T2 from the <i>E. coli
                     rrnB</i> gene"
                     /note="color: #ffffff"
     rep_origin      2713..3084
                     /label=ori
                     /note="color: #ffff00"
ORIGIN
        1 cacgcccact tcgtgcagaa gaccaactat tctgaagagc aggtttcccg actggaaagc
       61 gggcagtgag cgcaacgcaa ttaatgtgag ttagctcact cattaggcac cccaggcttt
      121 acactttatg cttccggctc gtatgttgtg tggaattgtg agcggataac aatttcacac
      181 atactagaga aagaggagaa atactagatg gtgagcaagg gcgaggagga taacatggcc
      241 atcatcaagg agttcatgcg cttcaaggtg cacatggagg gctccgtgaa cggccacgag
      301 ttcgagatcg agggcgaggg cgagggccgc ccctacgagg gcacccagac cgccaagctg
      361 aaggtgacca agggtggccc cctgcccttc gcctgggaca tcctgtcccc tcagttcatg
      421 tacggctcca aggcctacgt gaagcacccc gccgacatcc ccgactactt gaagctgtcc
      481 ttccccgagg gcttcaagtg ggagcgcgtg atgaacttcg aggacggcgg cgtggtgacc
      541 gtgacccagg actcctcctt gcaggacggc gagttcatct acaaggtgaa gctgcgcggc
      601 accaacttcc cctccgacgg ccccgtaatg cagaagaaaa ccatgggctg ggaggcctcc
      661 tccgagcgga tgtaccccga ggacggcgcc ctgaagggcg agatcaagca gaggctgaag
      721 ctgaaggacg gcggccacta cgacgctgag gtcaagacca cctacaaggc caagaagccc
      781 gtgcagctgc ccggcgccta caacgtcaac atcaagttgg acatcacctc ccacaacgag
      841 gactacacca tcgtggaaca gtacgaacgc gccgagggcc gccactccac cggcggcatg
      901 gacgagctgt acaagtaata ctagagccag gcatcaaata aaacgaaagg ctcagtcgaa
      961 agactgggcc tttcgtttta tctgttgttt gtcggtgaac gctctctact agagtcacac
     1021 tggctcacct tcgggtgggc ctttctgcgt ttatagggct tagccttatt ggtttcttag
     1081 gcgctgcctc gcgtggatcc ggcttactaa aagccagata acagtatgcg tatttgcgcg
     1141 ctgatttttg cggtataaga atatatactg atatgtatac ccgaagtatg tcaaaaagag
     1201 gtgtgctatg aagcagcgta ttacagtgac agttgacagc gacagctatc agttgctcaa
     1261 ggcatatatg atgtcaatat ctccggtctg gtaagcacaa ccatgcagaa tgaagcccgt
     1321 cgtctgcgtg ccgaacgctg gaaagcggaa aatcaggaag ggatggctga ggtcgcccgg
     1381 tttattgaaa tgaacggctc ttttgctgac gagaacaggg actggtgaaa tgcagtttaa
     1441 ggtttacacc tataaaagag agagccgtta tcgtctgttt gtggatgtac agagtgatat
     1501 tattgacacg cccgggcgac ggatggtgat ccccctggcc agtgcacgtc tgctgtcaga
     1561 taaagtctcc cgtgaacttt acccggtggt gcatatcggg gatgaaagct ggcgcatgat
     1621 gaccaccgat atggccagtg tgcctgtctc cgttatcggg gaagaagtgg ctgatctcag
     1681 ccaccgcgaa aatgacatca aaaacgccat taacctgatg ttctggggaa tataattaag
     1741 ccagccccga cacccgccaa cacccgctga cgcgccctga cgggcttgtc tgctcccggc
     1801 atccgcttac agacaagctg tgacccactc aagtggctct tctcggttac tggtcttcac
     1861 agagtgggga ctcagagacg cacccttggc gtccaaccag cggcaccagc ggcgcgaatt
     1921 gacataagcc tgttcggttc gtaaactgta atgcaagtag cgtatgcgct cacgcaactg
     1981 gtccagaacc ttgaccgaac gcagcggtgg taacggcgca gtggcggttt tcatggcttg
     2041 ttatgactgt ttttttgtac agtctatgcc tcgggcatcc aagcagcaag cgcgttacgc
     2101 cgtgggtcga tgtttgatgt tatggagcag caacgatgtt acgcagcagc aacgatgtta
     2161 cgcagcaggg cagtcgccct aaaacaaagt taggtggctc aagtatgggc atcattcgca
     2221 catgtaggct cggccctgac caagtcaaat ccatgcgggc tgctcttgat cttttcggtc
     2281 gtgagttcgg ggacgtagcc acctactccc aacatcagcc ggactccgat tacctcggga
     2341 acttgctccg tagtaagaca ttcatcgcgc ttgctgcctt cgaccaagaa gcggttgttg
     2401 gcgctctcgc ggcttacgtt ctgcccaggt ttgagcagcc gcgtagtgag atctatatct
     2461 atgatctcgc agtctccggc gagcaccgga ggcagggcat tgccaccgcg ctcatcaatc
     2521 tcctcaagca tgaggccaac gcgcttggtg cttatgtgat ctacgtgcaa gcagattacg
     2581 gtgacgatcc cgcagtggct ctctatacaa agttgggcat acgggaagaa gtgatgcact
     2641 ttgatatcga cccaagtacc gccacctaaa ttaagcagaa ggccatcctg acggatggcc
     2701 tttttgcgtt tcccatgtca gccgttaagt gttcctgtgt cactgaaaat tgctttgaga
     2761 ggctctaagg gcttctcagt gcgttacatc cctggcttgt tgtccacaac cgttaaacct
     2821 taaaagcttt aaaagcctta tatattcttt tttttcttat aaaacttaaa accttagagg
     2881 ctatttaagt tgctgattta tattaatttt attgttcaaa catgagagct tagtacgtga
     2941 aacatgagag cttagtacgt tagccatgag agcttagtac gttagccatg agggtttagt
     3001 tcgttaaaca tgagagctta gtacgttaaa catgagagct tagtacgtga aacatgagag
     3061 cttagtacgt actatcaaca ggttccaagc gtctca
//
