# Supplementary material for: In- & Out-Cloning: Plasmid toolboxes for scarless transcription unit and modular Golden Gate acceptor plasmid assembly
Source: bioRxiv preprint, doi:10.1101/2024.06.22.600171, version 1 (2024-06-22)
Supplement: Supporting Data S2 [file 600171_file04.zip › pSL_Out-Cloning_L0_part_plasmids/pSL670.gbk]

LOCUS       pSL670        3096 bp DNA     circular SYN 21-MAR-2024
DEFINITION  .
ACCESSION   .
VERSION     .
KEYWORDS    .
SOURCE      synthetic DNA construct
  ORGANISM  synthetic DNA construct
REFERENCE   1  (bases 1 to 3096)
  AUTHORS   .
  TITLE     Direct Submission
  JOURNAL   Exported Mar 21, 2024 from SnapGene 6.2.0
            https://www.snapgene.com
FEATURES             Location/Qualifiers
     source          1..3096
                     /mol_type="other DNA"
                     /note="color: #ffffff"
                     /organism="synthetic DNA construct"
     promoter        118..148
                     /standard_name="lac promoter"
                     /label=lac promoter
                     /note="promoter for the <i>E. coli lac</i> operon"
                     /note="This feature has 3 segments:
                        1: 118 .. 123 / #ffffff
                        2: 124 .. 141 / #ffffff
                        3: 142 .. 148 / #ffffff"
     CDS             208..918
                     /codon_start=1
                     /standard_name="mCherry"
                     /product="monomeric derivative of DsRed fluorescent
                     protein"
                     /label=mCherry
                     /note="mammalian codon-optimized"
                     /note="color: #993366"
                     /translation="MVSKGEEDNMAIIKEFMRFKVHMEGSVNGHEFEIEGEGEGRPYEG
                     TQTAKLKVTKGGPLPFAWDILSPQFMYGSKAYVKHPADIPDYLKLSFPEGFKWERVMNF
                     EDGGVVTVTQDSSLQDGEFIYKVKLRGTNFPSDGPVMQKKTMGWEASSERMYPEDGALK
                     GEIKQRLKLKDGGHYDAEVKTTYKAKKPVQLPGAYNVNIKLDITSHNEDYTIVEQYERA
                     EGRHSTGGMDELYK"
     terminator      938..981
                     /gene="<i>Escherichia coli rrnB</i>"
                     /standard_name="rrnB T1 terminator"
                     /label=rrnB T1 terminator
                     /note="transcription terminator T1 from the <i>E. coli
                     rrnB</i> gene"
                     /note="color: #ffffff"
     terminator      1022..1049
                     /standard_name="T7Te terminator"
                     /label=T7Te terminator
                     /note="phage T7 early transcription terminator"
                     /note="color: #ffffff"
     CDS             1430..1735
                     /standard_name="ccdB"
                     /label=ccdB
                     /note="color: #993366; direction: RIGHT"
     CDS             2136..2669
                     /standard_name="GentR"
                     /label=GentR
                     /note="color: #ccffcc; direction: RIGHT"
     terminator      2677..2704
                     /standard_name="rrnB T2 terminator"
                     /label=rrnB T2 terminator
                     /note="transcription terminator T2 from the <i>E. coli
                     rrnB</i> gene"
                     /note="color: #ffffff"
     rep_origin      2713..3084
                     /label=ori
                     /note="color: #ffff00"
ORIGIN
        1 cacgcccact tcgtgcagaa gaccattact tctgaagagc aggtttcccg actggaaagc
       61 gggcagtgag cgcaacgcaa ttaatgtgag ttagctcact cattaggcac cccaggcttt
      121 acactttatg cttccggctc gtatgttgtg tggaattgtg agcggataac aatttcacac
      181 atactagaga aagaggagaa atactagatg gtgagcaagg gcgaggagga taacatggcc
      241 atcatcaagg agttcatgcg cttcaaggtg cacatggagg gctccgtgaa cggccacgag
      301 ttcgagatcg agggcgaggg cgagggccgc ccctacgagg gcacccagac cgccaagctg
      361 aaggtgacca agggtggccc cctgcccttc gcctgggaca tcctgtcccc tcagttcatg
      421 tacggctcca aggcctacgt gaagcacccc gccgacatcc ccgactactt gaagctgtcc
      481 ttccccgagg gcttcaagtg ggagcgcgtg atgaacttcg aggacggcgg cgtggtgacc
      541 gtgacccagg actcctcctt gcaggacggc gagttcatct acaaggtgaa gctgcgcggc
      601 accaacttcc cctccgacgg ccccgtaatg cagaagaaaa ccatgggctg ggaggcctcc
      661 tccgagcgga tgtaccccga ggacggcgcc ctgaagggcg agatcaagca gaggctgaag
      721 ctgaaggacg gcggccacta cgacgctgag gtcaagacca cctacaaggc caagaagccc
      781 gtgcagctgc ccggcgccta caacgtcaac atcaagttgg acatcacctc ccacaacgag
      841 gactacacca tcgtggaaca gtacgaacgc gccgagggcc gccactccac cggcggcatg
      901 gacgagctgt acaagtaata ctagagccag gcatcaaata aaacgaaagg ctcagtcgaa
      961 agactgggcc tttcgtttta tctgttgttt gtcggtgaac gctctctact agagtcacac
     1021 tggctcacct tcgggtgggc ctttctgcgt ttatagggct tagccttatt ggtttcttag
     1081 gcgctgcctc gcgtggatcc ggcttactaa aagccagata acagtatgcg tatttgcgcg
     1141 ctgatttttg cggtataaga atatatactg atatgtatac ccgaagtatg tcaaaaagag
     1201 gtgtgctatg aagcagcgta ttacagtgac agttgacagc gacagctatc agttgctcaa
     1261 ggcatatatg atgtcaatat ctccggtctg gtaagcacaa ccatgcagaa tgaagcccgt
     1321 cgtctgcgtg ccgaacgctg gaaagcggaa aatcaggaag ggatggctga ggtcgcccgg
     1381 tttattgaaa tgaacggctc ttttgctgac gagaacaggg actggtgaaa tgcagtttaa
     1441 ggtttacacc tataaaagag agagccgtta tcgtctgttt gtggatgtac agagtgatat
     1501 tattgacacg cccgggcgac ggatggtgat ccccctggcc agtgcacgtc tgctgtcaga
     1561 taaagtctcc cgtgaacttt acccggtggt gcatatcggg gatgaaagct ggcgcatgat
     1621 gaccaccgat atggccagtg tgcctgtctc cgttatcggg gaagaagtgg ctgatctcag
     1681 ccaccgcgaa aatgacatca aaaacgccat taacctgatg ttctggggaa tataattaag
     1741 ccagccccga cacccgccaa cacccgctga cgcgccctga cgggcttgtc tgctcccggc
     1801 atccgcttac agacaagctg tgacccactc aagtggctct tctcggcaga tggtcttcac
     1861 agagtgggga ctcagagacg cacccttggc gtccaaccag cggcaccagc ggcgcgaatt
     1921 gacataagcc tgttcggttc gtaaactgta atgcaagtag cgtatgcgct cacgcaactg
     1981 gtccagaacc ttgaccgaac gcagcggtgg taacggcgca gtggcggttt tcatggcttg
     2041 ttatgactgt ttttttgtac agtctatgcc tcgggcatcc aagcagcaag cgcgttacgc
     2101 cgtgggtcga tgtttgatgt tatggagcag caacgatgtt acgcagcagc aacgatgtta
     2161 cgcagcaggg cagtcgccct aaaacaaagt taggtggctc aagtatgggc atcattcgca
     2221 catgtaggct cggccctgac caagtcaaat ccatgcgggc tgctcttgat cttttcggtc
     2281 gtgagttcgg ggacgtagcc acctactccc aacatcagcc ggactccgat tacctcggga
     2341 acttgctccg tagtaagaca ttcatcgcgc ttgctgcctt cgaccaagaa gcggttgttg
     2401 gcgctctcgc ggcttacgtt ctgcccaggt ttgagcagcc gcgtagtgag atctatatct
     2461 atgatctcgc agtctccggc gagcaccgga ggcagggcat tgccaccgcg ctcatcaatc
     2521 tcctcaagca tgaggccaac gcgcttggtg cttatgtgat ctacgtgcaa gcagattacg
     2581 gtgacgatcc cgcagtggct ctctatacaa agttgggcat acgggaagaa gtgatgcact
     2641 ttgatatcga cccaagtacc gccacctaaa ttaagcagaa ggccatcctg acggatggcc
     2701 tttttgcgtt tcccatgtca gccgttaagt gttcctgtgt cactgaaaat tgctttgaga
     2761 ggctctaagg gcttctcagt gcgttacatc cctggcttgt tgtccacaac cgttaaacct
     2821 taaaagcttt aaaagcctta tatattcttt tttttcttat aaaacttaaa accttagagg
     2881 ctatttaagt tgctgattta tattaatttt attgttcaaa catgagagct tagtacgtga
     2941 aacatgagag cttagtacgt tagccatgag agcttagtac gttagccatg agggtttagt
     3001 tcgttaaaca tgagagctta gtacgttaaa catgagagct tagtacgtga aacatgagag
     3061 cttagtacgt actatcaaca ggttccaagc gtctca
//
