# Supplementary material for: In- & Out-Cloning: Plasmid toolboxes for scarless transcription unit and modular Golden Gate acceptor plasmid assembly
Source: bioRxiv preprint, doi:10.1101/2024.06.22.600171, version 1 (2024-06-22)
Supplement: Supporting Data S2 [file 600171_file04.zip › pSL_Out-Cloning_L0_part_plasmids/pSL671.gbk]

LOCUS       pSL671        3096 bp DNA     circular SYN 21-MAR-2024
DEFINITION  .
ACCESSION   .
VERSION     .
KEYWORDS    .
SOURCE      synthetic DNA construct
  ORGANISM  synthetic DNA construct
REFERENCE   1  (bases 1 to 3096)
  AUTHORS   .
  TITLE     Direct Submission
  JOURNAL   Exported Mar 21, 2024 from SnapGene 6.2.0
            https://www.snapgene.com
FEATURES             Location/Qualifiers
     source          1..3096
                     /mol_type="other DNA"
                     /note="color: #ffffff"
                     /organism="synthetic DNA construct"
     promoter        118..148
                     /standard_name="lac promoter"
                     /label=lac promoter
                     /note="promoter for the <i>E. coli lac</i> operon"
                     /note="This feature has 3 segments:
                        1: 118 .. 123 / #ffffff
                        2: 124 .. 141 / #ffffff
                        3: 142 .. 148 / #ffffff"
     CDS             208..918
                     /codon_start=1
                     /standard_name="mCherry"
                     /product="monomeric derivative of DsRed fluorescent
                     protein"
                     /label=mCherry
                     /note="mammalian codon-optimized"
                     /note="color: #993366"
                     /translation="MVSKGEEDNMAIIKEFMRFKVHMEGSVNGHEFEIEGEGEGRPYEG
                     TQTAKLKVTKGGPLPFAWDILSPQFMYGSKAYVKHPADIPDYLKLSFPEGFKWERVMNF
                     EDGGVVTVTQDSSLQDGEFIYKVKLRGTNFPSDGPVMQKKTMGWEASSERMYPEDGALK
                     GEIKQRLKLKDGGHYDAEVKTTYKAKKPVQLPGAYNVNIKLDITSHNEDYTIVEQYERA
                     EGRHSTGGMDELYK"
     terminator      938..981
                     /gene="<i>Escherichia coli rrnB</i>"
                     /standard_name="rrnB T1 terminator"
                     /label=rrnB T1 terminator
                     /note="transcription terminator T1 from the <i>E. coli
                     rrnB</i> gene"
                     /note="color: #ffffff"
     terminator      1022..1049
                     /standard_name="T7Te terminator"
                     /label=T7Te terminator
                     /note="phage T7 early transcription terminator"
                     /note="color: #ffffff"
     CDS             1430..1735
                     /standard_name="ccdB"
                     /label=ccdB
                     /note="color: #993366; direction: RIGHT"
     CDS             2136..2669
                     /standard_name="GentR"
                     /label=GentR
                     /note="color: #ccffcc; direction: RIGHT"
     terminator      2677..2704
                     /standard_name="rrnB T2 terminator"
                     /label=rrnB T2 terminator
                     /note="transcription terminator T2 from the <i>E. coli
                     rrnB</i> gene"
                     /note="color: #ffffff"
     rep_origin      2713..3084
                     /label=ori
                     /note="color: #ffff00"
ORIGIN
        1 cacgcccact tcgtgcagaa gaccacagat tctgaagagc aggtttcccg actggaaagc
       61 gggcagtgag cgcaacgcaa ttaatgtgag ttagctcact cattaggcac cccaggcttt
      121 acactttatg cttccggctc gtatgttgtg tggaattgtg agcggataac aatttcacac
      181 atactagaga aagaggagaa atactagatg gtgagcaagg gcgaggagga taacatggcc
      241 atcatcaagg agttcatgcg cttcaaggtg cacatggagg gctccgtgaa cggccacgag
      301 ttcgagatcg agggcgaggg cgagggccgc ccctacgagg gcacccagac cgccaagctg
      361 aaggtgacca agggtggccc cctgcccttc gcctgggaca tcctgtcccc tcagttcatg
      421 tacggctcca aggcctacgt gaagcacccc gccgacatcc ccgactactt gaagctgtcc
      481 ttccccgagg gcttcaagtg ggagcgcgtg atgaacttcg aggacggcgg cgtggtgacc
      541 gtgacccagg actcctcctt gcaggacggc gagttcatct acaaggtgaa gctgcgcggc
      601 accaacttcc cctccgacgg ccccgtaatg cagaagaaaa ccatgggctg ggaggcctcc
      661 tccgagcgga tgtaccccga ggacggcgcc ctgaagggcg agatcaagca gaggctgaag
      721 ctgaaggacg gcggccacta cgacgctgag gtcaagacca cctacaaggc caagaagccc
      781 gtgcagctgc ccggcgccta caacgtcaac atcaagttgg acatcacctc ccacaacgag
      841 gactacacca tcgtggaaca gtacgaacgc gccgagggcc gccactccac cggcggcatg
      901 gacgagctgt acaagtaata ctagagccag gcatcaaata aaacgaaagg ctcagtcgaa
      961 agactgggcc tttcgtttta tctgttgttt gtcggtgaac gctctctact agagtcacac
     1021 tggctcacct tcgggtgggc ctttctgcgt ttatagggct tagccttatt ggtttcttag
     1081 gcgctgcctc gcgtggatcc ggcttactaa aagccagata acagtatgcg tatttgcgcg
     1141 ctgatttttg cggtataaga atatatactg atatgtatac ccgaagtatg tcaaaaagag
     1201 gtgtgctatg aagcagcgta ttacagtgac agttgacagc gacagctatc agttgctcaa
     1261 ggcatatatg atgtcaatat ctccggtctg gtaagcacaa ccatgcagaa tgaagcccgt
     1321 cgtctgcgtg ccgaacgctg gaaagcggaa aatcaggaag ggatggctga ggtcgcccgg
     1381 tttattgaaa tgaacggctc ttttgctgac gagaacaggg actggtgaaa tgcagtttaa
     1441 ggtttacacc tataaaagag agagccgtta tcgtctgttt gtggatgtac agagtgatat
     1501 tattgacacg cccgggcgac ggatggtgat ccccctggcc agtgcacgtc tgctgtcaga
     1561 taaagtctcc cgtgaacttt acccggtggt gcatatcggg gatgaaagct ggcgcatgat
     1621 gaccaccgat atggccagtg tgcctgtctc cgttatcggg gaagaagtgg ctgatctcag
     1681 ccaccgcgaa aatgacatca aaaacgccat taacctgatg ttctggggaa tataattaag
     1741 ccagccccga cacccgccaa cacccgctga cgcgccctga cgggcttgtc tgctcccggc
     1801 atccgcttac agacaagctg tgacccactc aagtggctct tctcggtgtg tggtcttcac
     1861 agagtgggga ctcagagacg cacccttggc gtccaaccag cggcaccagc ggcgcgaatt
     1921 gacataagcc tgttcggttc gtaaactgta atgcaagtag cgtatgcgct cacgcaactg
     1981 gtccagaacc ttgaccgaac gcagcggtgg taacggcgca gtggcggttt tcatggcttg
     2041 ttatgactgt ttttttgtac agtctatgcc tcgggcatcc aagcagcaag cgcgttacgc
     2101 cgtgggtcga tgtttgatgt tatggagcag caacgatgtt acgcagcagc aacgatgtta
     2161 cgcagcaggg cagtcgccct aaaacaaagt taggtggctc aagtatgggc atcattcgca
     2221 catgtaggct cggccctgac caagtcaaat ccatgcgggc tgctcttgat cttttcggtc
     2281 gtgagttcgg ggacgtagcc acctactccc aacatcagcc ggactccgat tacctcggga
     2341 acttgctccg tagtaagaca ttcatcgcgc ttgctgcctt cgaccaagaa gcggttgttg
     2401 gcgctctcgc ggcttacgtt ctgcccaggt ttgagcagcc gcgtagtgag atctatatct
     2461 atgatctcgc agtctccggc gagcaccgga ggcagggcat tgccaccgcg ctcatcaatc
     2521 tcctcaagca tgaggccaac gcgcttggtg cttatgtgat ctacgtgcaa gcagattacg
     2581 gtgacgatcc cgcagtggct ctctatacaa agttgggcat acgggaagaa gtgatgcact
     2641 ttgatatcga cccaagtacc gccacctaaa ttaagcagaa ggccatcctg acggatggcc
     2701 tttttgcgtt tcccatgtca gccgttaagt gttcctgtgt cactgaaaat tgctttgaga
     2761 ggctctaagg gcttctcagt gcgttacatc cctggcttgt tgtccacaac cgttaaacct
     2821 taaaagcttt aaaagcctta tatattcttt tttttcttat aaaacttaaa accttagagg
     2881 ctatttaagt tgctgattta tattaatttt attgttcaaa catgagagct tagtacgtga
     2941 aacatgagag cttagtacgt tagccatgag agcttagtac gttagccatg agggtttagt
     3001 tcgttaaaca tgagagctta gtacgttaaa catgagagct tagtacgtga aacatgagag
     3061 cttagtacgt actatcaaca ggttccaagc gtctca
//
