# Supplementary material for: In- & Out-Cloning: Plasmid toolboxes for scarless transcription unit and modular Golden Gate acceptor plasmid assembly
Source: bioRxiv preprint, doi:10.1101/2024.06.22.600171, version 1 (2024-06-22)
Supplement: Supporting Data S2 [file 600171_file04.zip › pSL_Out-Cloning_L0_part_plasmids/pSL672.gbk]

LOCUS       pSL672        3096 bp DNA     circular SYN 21-MAR-2024
DEFINITION  .
ACCESSION   .
VERSION     .
KEYWORDS    .
SOURCE      synthetic DNA construct
  ORGANISM  synthetic DNA construct
REFERENCE   1  (bases 1 to 3096)
  AUTHORS   .
  TITLE     Direct Submission
  JOURNAL   Exported Mar 21, 2024 from SnapGene 6.2.0
            https://www.snapgene.com
FEATURES             Location/Qualifiers
     source          1..3096
                     /mol_type="other DNA"
                     /note="color: #ffffff"
                     /organism="synthetic DNA construct"
     promoter        118..148
                     /standard_name="lac promoter"
                     /label=lac promoter
                     /note="promoter for the <i>E. coli lac</i> operon"
                     /note="This feature has 3 segments:
                        1: 118 .. 123 / #ffffff
                        2: 124 .. 141 / #ffffff
                        3: 142 .. 148 / #ffffff"
     CDS             208..918
                     /codon_start=1
                     /standard_name="mCherry"
                     /product="monomeric derivative of DsRed fluorescent
                     protein"
                     /label=mCherry
                     /note="mammalian codon-optimized"
                     /note="color: #993366"
                     /translation="MVSKGEEDNMAIIKEFMRFKVHMEGSVNGHEFEIEGEGEGRPYEG
                     TQTAKLKVTKGGPLPFAWDILSPQFMYGSKAYVKHPADIPDYLKLSFPEGFKWERVMNF
                     EDGGVVTVTQDSSLQDGEFIYKVKLRGTNFPSDGPVMQKKTMGWEASSERMYPEDGALK
                     GEIKQRLKLKDGGHYDAEVKTTYKAKKPVQLPGAYNVNIKLDITSHNEDYTIVEQYERA
                     EGRHSTGGMDELYK"
     terminator      938..981
                     /gene="<i>Escherichia coli rrnB</i>"
                     /standard_name="rrnB T1 terminator"
                     /label=rrnB T1 terminator
                     /note="transcription terminator T1 from the <i>E. coli
                     rrnB</i> gene"
                     /note="color: #ffffff"
     terminator      1022..1049
                     /standard_name="T7Te terminator"
                     /label=T7Te terminator
                     /note="phage T7 early transcription terminator"
                     /note="color: #ffffff"
     CDS             1430..1735
                     /standard_name="ccdB"
                     /label=ccdB
                     /note="color: #993366; direction: RIGHT"
     CDS             2136..2669
                     /standard_name="GentR"
                     /label=GentR
                     /note="color: #ccffcc; direction: RIGHT"
     terminator      2677..2704
                     /standard_name="rrnB T2 terminator"
                     /label=rrnB T2 terminator
                     /note="transcription terminator T2 from the <i>E. coli
                     rrnB</i> gene"
                     /note="color: #ffffff"
     rep_origin      2713..3084
                     /label=ori
                     /note="color: #ffff00"
ORIGIN
        1 cacgcccact tcgtgcagaa gaccatgtgt tctgaagagc aggtttcccg actggaaagc
       61 gggcagtgag cgcaacgcaa ttaatgtgag ttagctcact cattaggcac cccaggcttt
      121 acactttatg cttccggctc gtatgttgtg tggaattgtg agcggataac aatttcacac
      181 atactagaga aagaggagaa atactagatg gtgagcaagg gcgaggagga taacatggcc
      241 atcatcaagg agttcatgcg cttcaaggtg cacatggagg gctccgtgaa cggccacgag
      301 ttcgagatcg agggcgaggg cgagggccgc ccctacgagg gcacccagac cgccaagctg
      361 aaggtgacca agggtggccc cctgcccttc gcctgggaca tcctgtcccc tcagttcatg
      421 tacggctcca aggcctacgt gaagcacccc gccgacatcc ccgactactt gaagctgtcc
      481 ttccccgagg gcttcaagtg ggagcgcgtg atgaacttcg aggacggcgg cgtggtgacc
      541 gtgacccagg actcctcctt gcaggacggc gagttcatct acaaggtgaa gctgcgcggc
      601 accaacttcc cctccgacgg ccccgtaatg cagaagaaaa ccatgggctg ggaggcctcc
      661 tccgagcgga tgtaccccga ggacggcgcc ctgaagggcg agatcaagca gaggctgaag
      721 ctgaaggacg gcggccacta cgacgctgag gtcaagacca cctacaaggc caagaagccc
      781 gtgcagctgc ccggcgccta caacgtcaac atcaagttgg acatcacctc ccacaacgag
      841 gactacacca tcgtggaaca gtacgaacgc gccgagggcc gccactccac cggcggcatg
      901 gacgagctgt acaagtaata ctagagccag gcatcaaata aaacgaaagg ctcagtcgaa
      961 agactgggcc tttcgtttta tctgttgttt gtcggtgaac gctctctact agagtcacac
     1021 tggctcacct tcgggtgggc ctttctgcgt ttatagggct tagccttatt ggtttcttag
     1081 gcgctgcctc gcgtggatcc ggcttactaa aagccagata acagtatgcg tatttgcgcg
     1141 ctgatttttg cggtataaga atatatactg atatgtatac ccgaagtatg tcaaaaagag
     1201 gtgtgctatg aagcagcgta ttacagtgac agttgacagc gacagctatc agttgctcaa
     1261 ggcatatatg atgtcaatat ctccggtctg gtaagcacaa ccatgcagaa tgaagcccgt
     1321 cgtctgcgtg ccgaacgctg gaaagcggaa aatcaggaag ggatggctga ggtcgcccgg
     1381 tttattgaaa tgaacggctc ttttgctgac gagaacaggg actggtgaaa tgcagtttaa
     1441 ggtttacacc tataaaagag agagccgtta tcgtctgttt gtggatgtac agagtgatat
     1501 tattgacacg cccgggcgac ggatggtgat ccccctggcc agtgcacgtc tgctgtcaga
     1561 taaagtctcc cgtgaacttt acccggtggt gcatatcggg gatgaaagct ggcgcatgat
     1621 gaccaccgat atggccagtg tgcctgtctc cgttatcggg gaagaagtgg ctgatctcag
     1681 ccaccgcgaa aatgacatca aaaacgccat taacctgatg ttctggggaa tataattaag
     1741 ccagccccga cacccgccaa cacccgctga cgcgccctga cgggcttgtc tgctcccggc
     1801 atccgcttac agacaagctg tgacccactc aagtggctct tctcgggagc tggtcttcac
     1861 agagtgggga ctcagagacg cacccttggc gtccaaccag cggcaccagc ggcgcgaatt
     1921 gacataagcc tgttcggttc gtaaactgta atgcaagtag cgtatgcgct cacgcaactg
     1981 gtccagaacc ttgaccgaac gcagcggtgg taacggcgca gtggcggttt tcatggcttg
     2041 ttatgactgt ttttttgtac agtctatgcc tcgggcatcc aagcagcaag cgcgttacgc
     2101 cgtgggtcga tgtttgatgt tatggagcag caacgatgtt acgcagcagc aacgatgtta
     2161 cgcagcaggg cagtcgccct aaaacaaagt taggtggctc aagtatgggc atcattcgca
     2221 catgtaggct cggccctgac caagtcaaat ccatgcgggc tgctcttgat cttttcggtc
     2281 gtgagttcgg ggacgtagcc acctactccc aacatcagcc ggactccgat tacctcggga
     2341 acttgctccg tagtaagaca ttcatcgcgc ttgctgcctt cgaccaagaa gcggttgttg
     2401 gcgctctcgc ggcttacgtt ctgcccaggt ttgagcagcc gcgtagtgag atctatatct
     2461 atgatctcgc agtctccggc gagcaccgga ggcagggcat tgccaccgcg ctcatcaatc
     2521 tcctcaagca tgaggccaac gcgcttggtg cttatgtgat ctacgtgcaa gcagattacg
     2581 gtgacgatcc cgcagtggct ctctatacaa agttgggcat acgggaagaa gtgatgcact
     2641 ttgatatcga cccaagtacc gccacctaaa ttaagcagaa ggccatcctg acggatggcc
     2701 tttttgcgtt tcccatgtca gccgttaagt gttcctgtgt cactgaaaat tgctttgaga
     2761 ggctctaagg gcttctcagt gcgttacatc cctggcttgt tgtccacaac cgttaaacct
     2821 taaaagcttt aaaagcctta tatattcttt tttttcttat aaaacttaaa accttagagg
     2881 ctatttaagt tgctgattta tattaatttt attgttcaaa catgagagct tagtacgtga
     2941 aacatgagag cttagtacgt tagccatgag agcttagtac gttagccatg agggtttagt
     3001 tcgttaaaca tgagagctta gtacgttaaa catgagagct tagtacgtga aacatgagag
     3061 cttagtacgt actatcaaca ggttccaagc gtctca
//
