# Supplementary material for: In- & Out-Cloning: Plasmid toolboxes for scarless transcription unit and modular Golden Gate acceptor plasmid assembly
Source: bioRxiv preprint, doi:10.1101/2024.06.22.600171, version 1 (2024-06-22)
Supplement: Supporting Data S2 [file 600171_file04.zip › pSL_Out-Cloning_L0_part_plasmids/pSL673.gbk]

LOCUS       pSL673        3096 bp DNA     circular SYN 21-MAR-2024
DEFINITION  .
ACCESSION   .
VERSION     .
KEYWORDS    .
SOURCE      synthetic DNA construct
  ORGANISM  synthetic DNA construct
REFERENCE   1  (bases 1 to 3096)
  AUTHORS   .
  TITLE     Direct Submission
  JOURNAL   Exported Mar 21, 2024 from SnapGene 6.2.0
            https://www.snapgene.com
FEATURES             Location/Qualifiers
     source          1..3096
                     /mol_type="other DNA"
                     /note="color: #ffffff"
                     /organism="synthetic DNA construct"
     promoter        118..148
                     /standard_name="lac promoter"
                     /label=lac promoter
                     /note="promoter for the <i>E. coli lac</i> operon"
                     /note="This feature has 3 segments:
                        1: 118 .. 123 / #ffffff
                        2: 124 .. 141 / #ffffff
                        3: 142 .. 148 / #ffffff"
     CDS             208..918
                     /codon_start=1
                     /standard_name="mCherry"
                     /product="monomeric derivative of DsRed fluorescent
                     protein"
                     /label=mCherry
                     /note="mammalian codon-optimized"
                     /note="color: #993366"
                     /translation="MVSKGEEDNMAIIKEFMRFKVHMEGSVNGHEFEIEGEGEGRPYEG
                     TQTAKLKVTKGGPLPFAWDILSPQFMYGSKAYVKHPADIPDYLKLSFPEGFKWERVMNF
                     EDGGVVTVTQDSSLQDGEFIYKVKLRGTNFPSDGPVMQKKTMGWEASSERMYPEDGALK
                     GEIKQRLKLKDGGHYDAEVKTTYKAKKPVQLPGAYNVNIKLDITSHNEDYTIVEQYERA
                     EGRHSTGGMDELYK"
     terminator      938..981
                     /gene="<i>Escherichia coli rrnB</i>"
                     /standard_name="rrnB T1 terminator"
                     /label=rrnB T1 terminator
                     /note="transcription terminator T1 from the <i>E. coli
                     rrnB</i> gene"
                     /note="color: #ffffff"
     terminator      1022..1049
                     /standard_name="T7Te terminator"
                     /label=T7Te terminator
                     /note="phage T7 early transcription terminator"
                     /note="color: #ffffff"
     CDS             1430..1735
                     /standard_name="ccdB"
                     /label=ccdB
                     /note="color: #993366; direction: RIGHT"
     CDS             2136..2669
                     /standard_name="GentR"
                     /label=GentR
                     /note="color: #ccffcc; direction: RIGHT"
     terminator      2677..2704
                     /standard_name="rrnB T2 terminator"
                     /label=rrnB T2 terminator
                     /note="transcription terminator T2 from the <i>E. coli
                     rrnB</i> gene"
                     /note="color: #ffffff"
     rep_origin      2713..3084
                     /label=ori
                     /note="color: #ffff00"
ORIGIN
        1 cacgcccact tcgtgcagaa gaccagagct tctgaagagc aggtttcccg actggaaagc
       61 gggcagtgag cgcaacgcaa ttaatgtgag ttagctcact cattaggcac cccaggcttt
      121 acactttatg cttccggctc gtatgttgtg tggaattgtg agcggataac aatttcacac
      181 atactagaga aagaggagaa atactagatg gtgagcaagg gcgaggagga taacatggcc
      241 atcatcaagg agttcatgcg cttcaaggtg cacatggagg gctccgtgaa cggccacgag
      301 ttcgagatcg agggcgaggg cgagggccgc ccctacgagg gcacccagac cgccaagctg
      361 aaggtgacca agggtggccc cctgcccttc gcctgggaca tcctgtcccc tcagttcatg
      421 tacggctcca aggcctacgt gaagcacccc gccgacatcc ccgactactt gaagctgtcc
      481 ttccccgagg gcttcaagtg ggagcgcgtg atgaacttcg aggacggcgg cgtggtgacc
      541 gtgacccagg actcctcctt gcaggacggc gagttcatct acaaggtgaa gctgcgcggc
      601 accaacttcc cctccgacgg ccccgtaatg cagaagaaaa ccatgggctg ggaggcctcc
      661 tccgagcgga tgtaccccga ggacggcgcc ctgaagggcg agatcaagca gaggctgaag
      721 ctgaaggacg gcggccacta cgacgctgag gtcaagacca cctacaaggc caagaagccc
      781 gtgcagctgc ccggcgccta caacgtcaac atcaagttgg acatcacctc ccacaacgag
      841 gactacacca tcgtggaaca gtacgaacgc gccgagggcc gccactccac cggcggcatg
      901 gacgagctgt acaagtaata ctagagccag gcatcaaata aaacgaaagg ctcagtcgaa
      961 agactgggcc tttcgtttta tctgttgttt gtcggtgaac gctctctact agagtcacac
     1021 tggctcacct tcgggtgggc ctttctgcgt ttatagggct tagccttatt ggtttcttag
     1081 gcgctgcctc gcgtggatcc ggcttactaa aagccagata acagtatgcg tatttgcgcg
     1141 ctgatttttg cggtataaga atatatactg atatgtatac ccgaagtatg tcaaaaagag
     1201 gtgtgctatg aagcagcgta ttacagtgac agttgacagc gacagctatc agttgctcaa
     1261 ggcatatatg atgtcaatat ctccggtctg gtaagcacaa ccatgcagaa tgaagcccgt
     1321 cgtctgcgtg ccgaacgctg gaaagcggaa aatcaggaag ggatggctga ggtcgcccgg
     1381 tttattgaaa tgaacggctc ttttgctgac gagaacaggg actggtgaaa tgcagtttaa
     1441 ggtttacacc tataaaagag agagccgtta tcgtctgttt gtggatgtac agagtgatat
     1501 tattgacacg cccgggcgac ggatggtgat ccccctggcc agtgcacgtc tgctgtcaga
     1561 taaagtctcc cgtgaacttt acccggtggt gcatatcggg gatgaaagct ggcgcatgat
     1621 gaccaccgat atggccagtg tgcctgtctc cgttatcggg gaagaagtgg ctgatctcag
     1681 ccaccgcgaa aatgacatca aaaacgccat taacctgatg ttctggggaa tataattaag
     1741 ccagccccga cacccgccaa cacccgctga cgcgccctga cgggcttgtc tgctcccggc
     1801 atccgcttac agacaagctg tgacccactc aagtggctct tctcggtgcc tggtcttcac
     1861 agagtgggga ctcagagacg cacccttggc gtccaaccag cggcaccagc ggcgcgaatt
     1921 gacataagcc tgttcggttc gtaaactgta atgcaagtag cgtatgcgct cacgcaactg
     1981 gtccagaacc ttgaccgaac gcagcggtgg taacggcgca gtggcggttt tcatggcttg
     2041 ttatgactgt ttttttgtac agtctatgcc tcgggcatcc aagcagcaag cgcgttacgc
     2101 cgtgggtcga tgtttgatgt tatggagcag caacgatgtt acgcagcagc aacgatgtta
     2161 cgcagcaggg cagtcgccct aaaacaaagt taggtggctc aagtatgggc atcattcgca
     2221 catgtaggct cggccctgac caagtcaaat ccatgcgggc tgctcttgat cttttcggtc
     2281 gtgagttcgg ggacgtagcc acctactccc aacatcagcc ggactccgat tacctcggga
     2341 acttgctccg tagtaagaca ttcatcgcgc ttgctgcctt cgaccaagaa gcggttgttg
     2401 gcgctctcgc ggcttacgtt ctgcccaggt ttgagcagcc gcgtagtgag atctatatct
     2461 atgatctcgc agtctccggc gagcaccgga ggcagggcat tgccaccgcg ctcatcaatc
     2521 tcctcaagca tgaggccaac gcgcttggtg cttatgtgat ctacgtgcaa gcagattacg
     2581 gtgacgatcc cgcagtggct ctctatacaa agttgggcat acgggaagaa gtgatgcact
     2641 ttgatatcga cccaagtacc gccacctaaa ttaagcagaa ggccatcctg acggatggcc
     2701 tttttgcgtt tcccatgtca gccgttaagt gttcctgtgt cactgaaaat tgctttgaga
     2761 ggctctaagg gcttctcagt gcgttacatc cctggcttgt tgtccacaac cgttaaacct
     2821 taaaagcttt aaaagcctta tatattcttt tttttcttat aaaacttaaa accttagagg
     2881 ctatttaagt tgctgattta tattaatttt attgttcaaa catgagagct tagtacgtga
     2941 aacatgagag cttagtacgt tagccatgag agcttagtac gttagccatg agggtttagt
     3001 tcgttaaaca tgagagctta gtacgttaaa catgagagct tagtacgtga aacatgagag
     3061 cttagtacgt actatcaaca ggttccaagc gtctca
//
