# Supplementary material for: In- & Out-Cloning: Plasmid toolboxes for scarless transcription unit and modular Golden Gate acceptor plasmid assembly
Source: bioRxiv preprint, doi:10.1101/2024.06.22.600171, version 1 (2024-06-22)
Supplement: Supporting Data S2 [file 600171_file04.zip › pSL_Out-Cloning_L0_part_plasmids/pSL674.gbk]

LOCUS       pSL674        3096 bp DNA     circular SYN 21-MAR-2024
DEFINITION  .
ACCESSION   .
VERSION     .
KEYWORDS    .
SOURCE      synthetic DNA construct
  ORGANISM  synthetic DNA construct
REFERENCE   1  (bases 1 to 3096)
  AUTHORS   .
  TITLE     Direct Submission
  JOURNAL   Exported Mar 21, 2024 from SnapGene 6.2.0
            https://www.snapgene.com
FEATURES             Location/Qualifiers
     source          1..3096
                     /mol_type="other DNA"
                     /note="color: #ffffff"
                     /organism="synthetic DNA construct"
     promoter        118..148
                     /standard_name="lac promoter"
                     /label=lac promoter
                     /note="promoter for the <i>E. coli lac</i> operon"
                     /note="This feature has 3 segments:
                        1: 118 .. 123 / #ffffff
                        2: 124 .. 141 / #ffffff
                        3: 142 .. 148 / #ffffff"
     CDS             208..918
                     /codon_start=1
                     /standard_name="mCherry"
                     /product="monomeric derivative of DsRed fluorescent
                     protein"
                     /label=mCherry
                     /note="mammalian codon-optimized"
                     /note="color: #993366"
                     /translation="MVSKGEEDNMAIIKEFMRFKVHMEGSVNGHEFEIEGEGEGRPYEG
                     TQTAKLKVTKGGPLPFAWDILSPQFMYGSKAYVKHPADIPDYLKLSFPEGFKWERVMNF
                     EDGGVVTVTQDSSLQDGEFIYKVKLRGTNFPSDGPVMQKKTMGWEASSERMYPEDGALK
                     GEIKQRLKLKDGGHYDAEVKTTYKAKKPVQLPGAYNVNIKLDITSHNEDYTIVEQYERA
                     EGRHSTGGMDELYK"
     terminator      938..981
                     /gene="<i>Escherichia coli rrnB</i>"
                     /standard_name="rrnB T1 terminator"
                     /label=rrnB T1 terminator
                     /note="transcription terminator T1 from the <i>E. coli
                     rrnB</i> gene"
                     /note="color: #ffffff"
     terminator      1022..1049
                     /standard_name="T7Te terminator"
                     /label=T7Te terminator
                     /note="phage T7 early transcription terminator"
                     /note="color: #ffffff"
     CDS             1430..1735
                     /standard_name="ccdB"
                     /label=ccdB
                     /note="color: #993366; direction: RIGHT"
     CDS             2136..2669
                     /standard_name="GentR"
                     /label=GentR
                     /note="color: #ccffcc; direction: RIGHT"
     terminator      2677..2704
                     /standard_name="rrnB T2 terminator"
                     /label=rrnB T2 terminator
                     /note="transcription terminator T2 from the <i>E. coli
                     rrnB</i> gene"
                     /note="color: #ffffff"
     rep_origin      2713..3084
                     /label=ori
                     /note="color: #ffff00"
ORIGIN
        1 cacgcccact tcgtgcagaa gaccatgccc cgtgaagagc aggtttcccg actggaaagc
       61 gggcagtgag cgcaacgcaa ttaatgtgag ttagctcact cattaggcac cccaggcttt
      121 acactttatg cttccggctc gtatgttgtg tggaattgtg agcggataac aatttcacac
      181 atactagaga aagaggagaa atactagatg gtgagcaagg gcgaggagga taacatggcc
      241 atcatcaagg agttcatgcg cttcaaggtg cacatggagg gctccgtgaa cggccacgag
      301 ttcgagatcg agggcgaggg cgagggccgc ccctacgagg gcacccagac cgccaagctg
      361 aaggtgacca agggtggccc cctgcccttc gcctgggaca tcctgtcccc tcagttcatg
      421 tacggctcca aggcctacgt gaagcacccc gccgacatcc ccgactactt gaagctgtcc
      481 ttccccgagg gcttcaagtg ggagcgcgtg atgaacttcg aggacggcgg cgtggtgacc
      541 gtgacccagg actcctcctt gcaggacggc gagttcatct acaaggtgaa gctgcgcggc
      601 accaacttcc cctccgacgg ccccgtaatg cagaagaaaa ccatgggctg ggaggcctcc
      661 tccgagcgga tgtaccccga ggacggcgcc ctgaagggcg agatcaagca gaggctgaag
      721 ctgaaggacg gcggccacta cgacgctgag gtcaagacca cctacaaggc caagaagccc
      781 gtgcagctgc ccggcgccta caacgtcaac atcaagttgg acatcacctc ccacaacgag
      841 gactacacca tcgtggaaca gtacgaacgc gccgagggcc gccactccac cggcggcatg
      901 gacgagctgt acaagtaata ctagagccag gcatcaaata aaacgaaagg ctcagtcgaa
      961 agactgggcc tttcgtttta tctgttgttt gtcggtgaac gctctctact agagtcacac
     1021 tggctcacct tcgggtgggc ctttctgcgt ttatagggct tagccttatt ggtttcttag
     1081 gcgctgcctc gcgtggatcc ggcttactaa aagccagata acagtatgcg tatttgcgcg
     1141 ctgatttttg cggtataaga atatatactg atatgtatac ccgaagtatg tcaaaaagag
     1201 gtgtgctatg aagcagcgta ttacagtgac agttgacagc gacagctatc agttgctcaa
     1261 ggcatatatg atgtcaatat ctccggtctg gtaagcacaa ccatgcagaa tgaagcccgt
     1321 cgtctgcgtg ccgaacgctg gaaagcggaa aatcaggaag ggatggctga ggtcgcccgg
     1381 tttattgaaa tgaacggctc ttttgctgac gagaacaggg actggtgaaa tgcagtttaa
     1441 ggtttacacc tataaaagag agagccgtta tcgtctgttt gtggatgtac agagtgatat
     1501 tattgacacg cccgggcgac ggatggtgat ccccctggcc agtgcacgtc tgctgtcaga
     1561 taaagtctcc cgtgaacttt acccggtggt gcatatcggg gatgaaagct ggcgcatgat
     1621 gaccaccgat atggccagtg tgcctgtctc cgttatcggg gaagaagtgg ctgatctcag
     1681 ccaccgcgaa aatgacatca aaaacgccat taacctgatg ttctggggaa tataattaag
     1741 ccagccccga cacccgccaa cacccgctga cgcgccctga cgggcttgtc tgctcccggc
     1801 atccgcttac agacaagctg tgacccactc aagtggctct tctgaagcaa tggtcttcac
     1861 agagtgggga ctcagagacg cacccttggc gtccaaccag cggcaccagc ggcgcgaatt
     1921 gacataagcc tgttcggttc gtaaactgta atgcaagtag cgtatgcgct cacgcaactg
     1981 gtccagaacc ttgaccgaac gcagcggtgg taacggcgca gtggcggttt tcatggcttg
     2041 ttatgactgt ttttttgtac agtctatgcc tcgggcatcc aagcagcaag cgcgttacgc
     2101 cgtgggtcga tgtttgatgt tatggagcag caacgatgtt acgcagcagc aacgatgtta
     2161 cgcagcaggg cagtcgccct aaaacaaagt taggtggctc aagtatgggc atcattcgca
     2221 catgtaggct cggccctgac caagtcaaat ccatgcgggc tgctcttgat cttttcggtc
     2281 gtgagttcgg ggacgtagcc acctactccc aacatcagcc ggactccgat tacctcggga
     2341 acttgctccg tagtaagaca ttcatcgcgc ttgctgcctt cgaccaagaa gcggttgttg
     2401 gcgctctcgc ggcttacgtt ctgcccaggt ttgagcagcc gcgtagtgag atctatatct
     2461 atgatctcgc agtctccggc gagcaccgga ggcagggcat tgccaccgcg ctcatcaatc
     2521 tcctcaagca tgaggccaac gcgcttggtg cttatgtgat ctacgtgcaa gcagattacg
     2581 gtgacgatcc cgcagtggct ctctatacaa agttgggcat acgggaagaa gtgatgcact
     2641 ttgatatcga cccaagtacc gccacctaaa ttaagcagaa ggccatcctg acggatggcc
     2701 tttttgcgtt tcccatgtca gccgttaagt gttcctgtgt cactgaaaat tgctttgaga
     2761 ggctctaagg gcttctcagt gcgttacatc cctggcttgt tgtccacaac cgttaaacct
     2821 taaaagcttt aaaagcctta tatattcttt tttttcttat aaaacttaaa accttagagg
     2881 ctatttaagt tgctgattta tattaatttt attgttcaaa catgagagct tagtacgtga
     2941 aacatgagag cttagtacgt tagccatgag agcttagtac gttagccatg agggtttagt
     3001 tcgttaaaca tgagagctta gtacgttaaa catgagagct tagtacgtga aacatgagag
     3061 cttagtacgt actatcaaca ggttccaagc gtctca
//
