# Supplementary material for: In- & Out-Cloning: Plasmid toolboxes for scarless transcription unit and modular Golden Gate acceptor plasmid assembly
Source: bioRxiv preprint, doi:10.1101/2024.06.22.600171, version 1 (2024-06-22)
Supplement: Supporting Data S2 [file 600171_file04.zip › pSL_Out-Cloning_L0_part_plasmids/pSL675.gbk]

LOCUS       pSL675        3096 bp DNA     circular SYN 21-MAR-2024
DEFINITION  .
ACCESSION   .
VERSION     .
KEYWORDS    .
SOURCE      synthetic DNA construct
  ORGANISM  synthetic DNA construct
REFERENCE   1  (bases 1 to 3096)
  AUTHORS   .
  TITLE     Direct Submission
  JOURNAL   Exported Mar 21, 2024 from SnapGene 6.2.0
            https://www.snapgene.com
FEATURES             Location/Qualifiers
     source          1..3096
                     /mol_type="other DNA"
                     /note="color: #ffffff"
                     /organism="synthetic DNA construct"
     promoter        118..148
                     /standard_name="lac promoter"
                     /label=lac promoter
                     /note="promoter for the <i>E. coli lac</i> operon"
                     /note="This feature has 3 segments:
                        1: 118 .. 123 / #ffffff
                        2: 124 .. 141 / #ffffff
                        3: 142 .. 148 / #ffffff"
     promoter        190..201
                     /standard_name="RBS"
                     /label=RBS promoter
                     /note="color: #ffffff"
     CDS             208..918
                     /codon_start=1
                     /standard_name="mCherry"
                     /product="monomeric derivative of DsRed fluorescent
                     protein"
                     /label=mCherry
                     /note="mammalian codon-optimized"
                     /note="color: #993366"
                     /translation="MVSKGEEDNMAIIKEFMRFKVHMEGSVNGHEFEIEGEGEGRPYEG
                     TQTAKLKVTKGGPLPFAWDILSPQFMYGSKAYVKHPADIPDYLKLSFPEGFKWERVMNF
                     EDGGVVTVTQDSSLQDGEFIYKVKLRGTNFPSDGPVMQKKTMGWEASSERMYPEDGALK
                     GEIKQRLKLKDGGHYDAEVKTTYKAKKPVQLPGAYNVNIKLDITSHNEDYTIVEQYERA
                     EGRHSTGGMDELYK"
     terminator      935..980
                     /standard_name="rrnB T1 terminator"
                     /label=rrnB T1 terminator
                     /note="transcription terminator T1 from the <i>E. coli
                     rrnB</i> gene"
                     /note="color: #ffffff"
     terminator      1022..1049
                     /standard_name="T7Te terminator"
                     /label=T7Te terminator
                     /note="phage T7 early transcription terminator"
                     /note="color: #ffffff"
     CDS             1430..1735
                     /standard_name="ccdB"
                     /label=ccdB
                     /note="color: #993366; direction: RIGHT"
     CDS             2136..2669
                     /standard_name="GentR"
                     /label=GentR
                     /note="color: #ccffcc; direction: RIGHT"
     terminator      2677..2704
                     /standard_name="rrnB T2 terminator"
                     /label=rrnB T2 terminator
                     /note="transcription terminator T2 from the <i>E. coli
                     rrnB</i> gene"
                     /note="color: #ffffff"
     rep_origin      2713..3084
                     /label=ori
                     /note="color: #ffff00"
ORIGIN
        1 cacgcccact tcgtgcagaa gaccagcaac cgtgaagagc aggtttcccg actggaaagc
       61 gggcagtgag cgcaacgcaa ttaatgtgag ttagctcact cattaggcac cccaggcttt
      121 acactttatg cttccggctc gtatgttgtg tggaattgtg agcggataac aatttcacac
      181 atactagaga aagaggagaa atactagatg gtgagcaagg gcgaggagga taacatggcc
      241 atcatcaagg agttcatgcg cttcaaggtg cacatggagg gctccgtgaa cggccacgag
      301 ttcgagatcg agggcgaggg cgagggccgc ccctacgagg gcacccagac cgccaagctg
      361 aaggtgacca agggtggccc cctgcccttc gcctgggaca tcctgtcccc tcagttcatg
      421 tacggctcca aggcctacgt gaagcacccc gccgacatcc ccgactactt gaagctgtcc
      481 ttccccgagg gcttcaagtg ggagcgcgtg atgaacttcg aggacggcgg cgtggtgacc
      541 gtgacccagg actcctcctt gcaggacggc gagttcatct acaaggtgaa gctgcgcggc
      601 accaacttcc cctccgacgg ccccgtaatg cagaagaaaa ccatgggctg ggaggcctcc
      661 tccgagcgga tgtaccccga ggacggcgcc ctgaagggcg agatcaagca gaggctgaag
      721 ctgaaggacg gcggccacta cgacgctgag gtcaagacca cctacaaggc caagaagccc
      781 gtgcagctgc ccggcgccta caacgtcaac atcaagttgg acatcacctc ccacaacgag
      841 gactacacca tcgtggaaca gtacgaacgc gccgagggcc gccactccac cggcggcatg
      901 gacgagctgt acaagtaata ctagagccag gcatcaaata aaacgaaagg ctcagtcgaa
      961 agactgggcc tttcgtttta tctgttgttt gtcggtgaac gctctctact agagtcacac
     1021 tggctcacct tcgggtgggc ctttctgcgt ttatagggct tagccttatt ggtttcttag
     1081 gcgctgcctc gcgtggatcc ggcttactaa aagccagata acagtatgcg tatttgcgcg
     1141 ctgatttttg cggtataaga atatatactg atatgtatac ccgaagtatg tcaaaaagag
     1201 gtgtgctatg aagcagcgta ttacagtgac agttgacagc gacagctatc agttgctcaa
     1261 ggcatatatg atgtcaatat ctccggtctg gtaagcacaa ccatgcagaa tgaagcccgt
     1321 cgtctgcgtg ccgaacgctg gaaagcggaa aatcaggaag ggatggctga ggtcgcccgg
     1381 tttattgaaa tgaacggctc ttttgctgac gagaacaggg actggtgaaa tgcagtttaa
     1441 ggtttacacc tataaaagag agagccgtta tcgtctgttt gtggatgtac agagtgatat
     1501 tattgacacg cccgggcgac ggatggtgat ccccctggcc agtgcacgtc tgctgtcaga
     1561 taaagtctcc cgtgaacttt acccggtggt gcatatcggg gatgaaagct ggcgcatgat
     1621 gaccaccgat atggccagtg tgcctgtctc cgttatcggg gaagaagtgg ctgatctcag
     1681 ccaccgcgaa aatgacatca aaaacgccat taacctgatg ttctggggaa tataattaag
     1741 ccagccccga cacccgccaa cacccgctga cgcgccctga cgggcttgtc tgctcccggc
     1801 atccgcttac agacaagctg tgacccactc aagtggctct tctgaaacta tggtcttcac
     1861 agagtgggga ctcagagacg cacccttggc gtccaaccag cggcaccagc ggcgcgaatt
     1921 gacataagcc tgttcggttc gtaaactgta atgcaagtag cgtatgcgct cacgcaactg
     1981 gtccagaacc ttgaccgaac gcagcggtgg taacggcgca gtggcggttt tcatggcttg
     2041 ttatgactgt ttttttgtac agtctatgcc tcgggcatcc aagcagcaag cgcgttacgc
     2101 cgtgggtcga tgtttgatgt tatggagcag caacgatgtt acgcagcagc aacgatgtta
     2161 cgcagcaggg cagtcgccct aaaacaaagt taggtggctc aagtatgggc atcattcgca
     2221 catgtaggct cggccctgac caagtcaaat ccatgcgggc tgctcttgat cttttcggtc
     2281 gtgagttcgg ggacgtagcc acctactccc aacatcagcc ggactccgat tacctcggga
     2341 acttgctccg tagtaagaca ttcatcgcgc ttgctgcctt cgaccaagaa gcggttgttg
     2401 gcgctctcgc ggcttacgtt ctgcccaggt ttgagcagcc gcgtagtgag atctatatct
     2461 atgatctcgc agtctccggc gagcaccgga ggcagggcat tgccaccgcg ctcatcaatc
     2521 tcctcaagca tgaggccaac gcgcttggtg cttatgtgat ctacgtgcaa gcagattacg
     2581 gtgacgatcc cgcagtggct ctctatacaa agttgggcat acgggaagaa gtgatgcact
     2641 ttgatatcga cccaagtacc gccacctaaa ttaagcagaa ggccatcctg acggatggcc
     2701 tttttgcgtt tcccatgtca gccgttaagt gttcctgtgt cactgaaaat tgctttgaga
     2761 ggctctaagg gcttctcagt gcgttacatc cctggcttgt tgtccacaac cgttaaacct
     2821 taaaagcttt aaaagcctta tatattcttt tttttcttat aaaacttaaa accttagagg
     2881 ctatttaagt tgctgattta tattaatttt attgttcaaa catgagagct tagtacgtga
     2941 aacatgagag cttagtacgt tagccatgag agcttagtac gttagccatg agggtttagt
     3001 tcgttaaaca tgagagctta gtacgttaaa catgagagct tagtacgtga aacatgagag
     3061 cttagtacgt actatcaaca ggttccaagc gtctca
//
