# Supplementary material for: In- & Out-Cloning: Plasmid toolboxes for scarless transcription unit and modular Golden Gate acceptor plasmid assembly
Source: bioRxiv preprint, doi:10.1101/2024.06.22.600171, version 1 (2024-06-22)
Supplement: Supporting Data S2 [file 600171_file04.zip › pSL_Out-Cloning_L0_part_plasmids/pSL676.gbk]

LOCUS       pSL676        3096 bp DNA     circular SYN 21-MAR-2024
DEFINITION  .
ACCESSION   .
VERSION     .
KEYWORDS    .
SOURCE      synthetic DNA construct
  ORGANISM  synthetic DNA construct
REFERENCE   1  (bases 1 to 3096)
  AUTHORS   .
  TITLE     Direct Submission
  JOURNAL   Exported Mar 21, 2024 from SnapGene 6.2.0
            https://www.snapgene.com
FEATURES             Location/Qualifiers
     source          1..3096
                     /mol_type="other DNA"
                     /note="color: #ffffff"
                     /organism="synthetic DNA construct"
     promoter        118..148
                     /standard_name="lac promoter"
                     /label=lac promoter
                     /note="promoter for the <i>E. coli lac</i> operon"
                     /note="This feature has 3 segments:
                        1: 118 .. 123 / #ffffff
                        2: 124 .. 141 / #ffffff
                        3: 142 .. 148 / #ffffff"
     CDS             208..918
                     /codon_start=1
                     /standard_name="mCherry"
                     /product="monomeric derivative of DsRed fluorescent
                     protein"
                     /label=mCherry
                     /note="mammalian codon-optimized"
                     /note="color: #993366"
                     /translation="MVSKGEEDNMAIIKEFMRFKVHMEGSVNGHEFEIEGEGEGRPYEG
                     TQTAKLKVTKGGPLPFAWDILSPQFMYGSKAYVKHPADIPDYLKLSFPEGFKWERVMNF
                     EDGGVVTVTQDSSLQDGEFIYKVKLRGTNFPSDGPVMQKKTMGWEASSERMYPEDGALK
                     GEIKQRLKLKDGGHYDAEVKTTYKAKKPVQLPGAYNVNIKLDITSHNEDYTIVEQYERA
                     EGRHSTGGMDELYK"
     terminator      938..981
                     /gene="<i>Escherichia coli rrnB</i>"
                     /standard_name="rrnB T1 terminator"
                     /label=rrnB T1 terminator
                     /note="transcription terminator T1 from the <i>E. coli
                     rrnB</i> gene"
                     /note="color: #ffffff"
     terminator      1022..1049
                     /standard_name="T7Te terminator"
                     /label=T7Te terminator
                     /note="phage T7 early transcription terminator"
                     /note="color: #ffffff"
     CDS             1430..1735
                     /standard_name="ccdB"
                     /label=ccdB
                     /note="color: #993366; direction: RIGHT"
     CDS             2136..2669
                     /standard_name="GentR"
                     /label=GentR
                     /note="color: #ccffcc; direction: RIGHT"
     terminator      2677..2704
                     /standard_name="rrnB T2 terminator"
                     /label=rrnB T2 terminator
                     /note="transcription terminator T2 from the <i>E. coli
                     rrnB</i> gene"
                     /note="color: #ffffff"
     rep_origin      2713..3084
                     /label=ori
                     /note="color: #ffff00"
ORIGIN
        1 cacgcccact tcgtgcagaa gaccaactac cgtgaagagc aggtttcccg actggaaagc
       61 gggcagtgag cgcaacgcaa ttaatgtgag ttagctcact cattaggcac cccaggcttt
      121 acactttatg cttccggctc gtatgttgtg tggaattgtg agcggataac aatttcacac
      181 atactagaga aagaggagaa atactagatg gtgagcaagg gcgaggagga taacatggcc
      241 atcatcaagg agttcatgcg cttcaaggtg cacatggagg gctccgtgaa cggccacgag
      301 ttcgagatcg agggcgaggg cgagggccgc ccctacgagg gcacccagac cgccaagctg
      361 aaggtgacca agggtggccc cctgcccttc gcctgggaca tcctgtcccc tcagttcatg
      421 tacggctcca aggcctacgt gaagcacccc gccgacatcc ccgactactt gaagctgtcc
      481 ttccccgagg gcttcaagtg ggagcgcgtg atgaacttcg aggacggcgg cgtggtgacc
      541 gtgacccagg actcctcctt gcaggacggc gagttcatct acaaggtgaa gctgcgcggc
      601 accaacttcc cctccgacgg ccccgtaatg cagaagaaaa ccatgggctg ggaggcctcc
      661 tccgagcgga tgtaccccga ggacggcgcc ctgaagggcg agatcaagca gaggctgaag
      721 ctgaaggacg gcggccacta cgacgctgag gtcaagacca cctacaaggc caagaagccc
      781 gtgcagctgc ccggcgccta caacgtcaac atcaagttgg acatcacctc ccacaacgag
      841 gactacacca tcgtggaaca gtacgaacgc gccgagggcc gccactccac cggcggcatg
      901 gacgagctgt acaagtaata ctagagccag gcatcaaata aaacgaaagg ctcagtcgaa
      961 agactgggcc tttcgtttta tctgttgttt gtcggtgaac gctctctact agagtcacac
     1021 tggctcacct tcgggtgggc ctttctgcgt ttatagggct tagccttatt ggtttcttag
     1081 gcgctgcctc gcgtggatcc ggcttactaa aagccagata acagtatgcg tatttgcgcg
     1141 ctgatttttg cggtataaga atatatactg atatgtatac ccgaagtatg tcaaaaagag
     1201 gtgtgctatg aagcagcgta ttacagtgac agttgacagc gacagctatc agttgctcaa
     1261 ggcatatatg atgtcaatat ctccggtctg gtaagcacaa ccatgcagaa tgaagcccgt
     1321 cgtctgcgtg ccgaacgctg gaaagcggaa aatcaggaag ggatggctga ggtcgcccgg
     1381 tttattgaaa tgaacggctc ttttgctgac gagaacaggg actggtgaaa tgcagtttaa
     1441 ggtttacacc tataaaagag agagccgtta tcgtctgttt gtggatgtac agagtgatat
     1501 tattgacacg cccgggcgac ggatggtgat ccccctggcc agtgcacgtc tgctgtcaga
     1561 taaagtctcc cgtgaacttt acccggtggt gcatatcggg gatgaaagct ggcgcatgat
     1621 gaccaccgat atggccagtg tgcctgtctc cgttatcggg gaagaagtgg ctgatctcag
     1681 ccaccgcgaa aatgacatca aaaacgccat taacctgatg ttctggggaa tataattaag
     1741 ccagccccga cacccgccaa cacccgctga cgcgccctga cgggcttgtc tgctcccggc
     1801 atccgcttac agacaagctg tgacccactc aagtggctct tctgaattac tggtcttcac
     1861 agagtgggga ctcagagacg cacccttggc gtccaaccag cggcaccagc ggcgcgaatt
     1921 gacataagcc tgttcggttc gtaaactgta atgcaagtag cgtatgcgct cacgcaactg
     1981 gtccagaacc ttgaccgaac gcagcggtgg taacggcgca gtggcggttt tcatggcttg
     2041 ttatgactgt ttttttgtac agtctatgcc tcgggcatcc aagcagcaag cgcgttacgc
     2101 cgtgggtcga tgtttgatgt tatggagcag caacgatgtt acgcagcagc aacgatgtta
     2161 cgcagcaggg cagtcgccct aaaacaaagt taggtggctc aagtatgggc atcattcgca
     2221 catgtaggct cggccctgac caagtcaaat ccatgcgggc tgctcttgat cttttcggtc
     2281 gtgagttcgg ggacgtagcc acctactccc aacatcagcc ggactccgat tacctcggga
     2341 acttgctccg tagtaagaca ttcatcgcgc ttgctgcctt cgaccaagaa gcggttgttg
     2401 gcgctctcgc ggcttacgtt ctgcccaggt ttgagcagcc gcgtagtgag atctatatct
     2461 atgatctcgc agtctccggc gagcaccgga ggcagggcat tgccaccgcg ctcatcaatc
     2521 tcctcaagca tgaggccaac gcgcttggtg cttatgtgat ctacgtgcaa gcagattacg
     2581 gtgacgatcc cgcagtggct ctctatacaa agttgggcat acgggaagaa gtgatgcact
     2641 ttgatatcga cccaagtacc gccacctaaa ttaagcagaa ggccatcctg acggatggcc
     2701 tttttgcgtt tcccatgtca gccgttaagt gttcctgtgt cactgaaaat tgctttgaga
     2761 ggctctaagg gcttctcagt gcgttacatc cctggcttgt tgtccacaac cgttaaacct
     2821 taaaagcttt aaaagcctta tatattcttt tttttcttat aaaacttaaa accttagagg
     2881 ctatttaagt tgctgattta tattaatttt attgttcaaa catgagagct tagtacgtga
     2941 aacatgagag cttagtacgt tagccatgag agcttagtac gttagccatg agggtttagt
     3001 tcgttaaaca tgagagctta gtacgttaaa catgagagct tagtacgtga aacatgagag
     3061 cttagtacgt actatcaaca ggttccaagc gtctca
//
