# Supplementary material for: In- & Out-Cloning: Plasmid toolboxes for scarless transcription unit and modular Golden Gate acceptor plasmid assembly
Source: bioRxiv preprint, doi:10.1101/2024.06.22.600171, version 1 (2024-06-22)
Supplement: Supporting Data S2 [file 600171_file04.zip › pSL_Out-Cloning_L0_part_plasmids/pSL677.gbk]

LOCUS       pSL677        3096 bp DNA     circular SYN 21-MAR-2024
DEFINITION  .
ACCESSION   .
VERSION     .
KEYWORDS    .
SOURCE      synthetic DNA construct
  ORGANISM  synthetic DNA construct
REFERENCE   1  (bases 1 to 3096)
  AUTHORS   .
  TITLE     Direct Submission
  JOURNAL   Exported Mar 21, 2024 from SnapGene 6.2.0
            https://www.snapgene.com
FEATURES             Location/Qualifiers
     source          1..3096
                     /mol_type="other DNA"
                     /note="color: #ffffff"
                     /organism="synthetic DNA construct"
     promoter        118..148
                     /standard_name="lac promoter"
                     /label=lac promoter
                     /note="promoter for the <i>E. coli lac</i> operon"
                     /note="This feature has 3 segments:
                        1: 118 .. 123 / #ffffff
                        2: 124 .. 141 / #ffffff
                        3: 142 .. 148 / #ffffff"
     CDS             208..918
                     /codon_start=1
                     /standard_name="mCherry"
                     /product="monomeric derivative of DsRed fluorescent
                     protein"
                     /label=mCherry
                     /note="mammalian codon-optimized"
                     /note="color: #993366"
                     /translation="MVSKGEEDNMAIIKEFMRFKVHMEGSVNGHEFEIEGEGEGRPYEG
                     TQTAKLKVTKGGPLPFAWDILSPQFMYGSKAYVKHPADIPDYLKLSFPEGFKWERVMNF
                     EDGGVVTVTQDSSLQDGEFIYKVKLRGTNFPSDGPVMQKKTMGWEASSERMYPEDGALK
                     GEIKQRLKLKDGGHYDAEVKTTYKAKKPVQLPGAYNVNIKLDITSHNEDYTIVEQYERA
                     EGRHSTGGMDELYK"
     terminator      938..981
                     /gene="<i>Escherichia coli rrnB</i>"
                     /standard_name="rrnB T1 terminator"
                     /label=rrnB T1 terminator
                     /note="transcription terminator T1 from the <i>E. coli
                     rrnB</i> gene"
                     /note="color: #ffffff"
     terminator      1022..1049
                     /standard_name="T7Te terminator"
                     /label=T7Te terminator
                     /note="phage T7 early transcription terminator"
                     /note="color: #ffffff"
     CDS             1430..1735
                     /standard_name="ccdB"
                     /label=ccdB
                     /note="color: #993366; direction: RIGHT"
     CDS             2136..2669
                     /standard_name="GentR"
                     /label=GentR
                     /note="color: #ccffcc; direction: RIGHT"
     terminator      2677..2704
                     /standard_name="rrnB T2 terminator"
                     /label=rrnB T2 terminator
                     /note="transcription terminator T2 from the <i>E. coli
                     rrnB</i> gene"
                     /note="color: #ffffff"
     rep_origin      2713..3084
                     /label=ori
                     /note="color: #ffff00"
ORIGIN
        1 cacgcccact tcgtgcagaa gaccattacc cgtgaagagc aggtttcccg actggaaagc
       61 gggcagtgag cgcaacgcaa ttaatgtgag ttagctcact cattaggcac cccaggcttt
      121 acactttatg cttccggctc gtatgttgtg tggaattgtg agcggataac aatttcacac
      181 atactagaga aagaggagaa atactagatg gtgagcaagg gcgaggagga taacatggcc
      241 atcatcaagg agttcatgcg cttcaaggtg cacatggagg gctccgtgaa cggccacgag
      301 ttcgagatcg agggcgaggg cgagggccgc ccctacgagg gcacccagac cgccaagctg
      361 aaggtgacca agggtggccc cctgcccttc gcctgggaca tcctgtcccc tcagttcatg
      421 tacggctcca aggcctacgt gaagcacccc gccgacatcc ccgactactt gaagctgtcc
      481 ttccccgagg gcttcaagtg ggagcgcgtg atgaacttcg aggacggcgg cgtggtgacc
      541 gtgacccagg actcctcctt gcaggacggc gagttcatct acaaggtgaa gctgcgcggc
      601 accaacttcc cctccgacgg ccccgtaatg cagaagaaaa ccatgggctg ggaggcctcc
      661 tccgagcgga tgtaccccga ggacggcgcc ctgaagggcg agatcaagca gaggctgaag
      721 ctgaaggacg gcggccacta cgacgctgag gtcaagacca cctacaaggc caagaagccc
      781 gtgcagctgc ccggcgccta caacgtcaac atcaagttgg acatcacctc ccacaacgag
      841 gactacacca tcgtggaaca gtacgaacgc gccgagggcc gccactccac cggcggcatg
      901 gacgagctgt acaagtaata ctagagccag gcatcaaata aaacgaaagg ctcagtcgaa
      961 agactgggcc tttcgtttta tctgttgttt gtcggtgaac gctctctact agagtcacac
     1021 tggctcacct tcgggtgggc ctttctgcgt ttatagggct tagccttatt ggtttcttag
     1081 gcgctgcctc gcgtggatcc ggcttactaa aagccagata acagtatgcg tatttgcgcg
     1141 ctgatttttg cggtataaga atatatactg atatgtatac ccgaagtatg tcaaaaagag
     1201 gtgtgctatg aagcagcgta ttacagtgac agttgacagc gacagctatc agttgctcaa
     1261 ggcatatatg atgtcaatat ctccggtctg gtaagcacaa ccatgcagaa tgaagcccgt
     1321 cgtctgcgtg ccgaacgctg gaaagcggaa aatcaggaag ggatggctga ggtcgcccgg
     1381 tttattgaaa tgaacggctc ttttgctgac gagaacaggg actggtgaaa tgcagtttaa
     1441 ggtttacacc tataaaagag agagccgtta tcgtctgttt gtggatgtac agagtgatat
     1501 tattgacacg cccgggcgac ggatggtgat ccccctggcc agtgcacgtc tgctgtcaga
     1561 taaagtctcc cgtgaacttt acccggtggt gcatatcggg gatgaaagct ggcgcatgat
     1621 gaccaccgat atggccagtg tgcctgtctc cgttatcggg gaagaagtgg ctgatctcag
     1681 ccaccgcgaa aatgacatca aaaacgccat taacctgatg ttctggggaa tataattaag
     1741 ccagccccga cacccgccaa cacccgctga cgcgccctga cgggcttgtc tgctcccggc
     1801 atccgcttac agacaagctg tgacccactc aagtggctct tctgaacaga tggtcttcac
     1861 agagtgggga ctcagagacg cacccttggc gtccaaccag cggcaccagc ggcgcgaatt
     1921 gacataagcc tgttcggttc gtaaactgta atgcaagtag cgtatgcgct cacgcaactg
     1981 gtccagaacc ttgaccgaac gcagcggtgg taacggcgca gtggcggttt tcatggcttg
     2041 ttatgactgt ttttttgtac agtctatgcc tcgggcatcc aagcagcaag cgcgttacgc
     2101 cgtgggtcga tgtttgatgt tatggagcag caacgatgtt acgcagcagc aacgatgtta
     2161 cgcagcaggg cagtcgccct aaaacaaagt taggtggctc aagtatgggc atcattcgca
     2221 catgtaggct cggccctgac caagtcaaat ccatgcgggc tgctcttgat cttttcggtc
     2281 gtgagttcgg ggacgtagcc acctactccc aacatcagcc ggactccgat tacctcggga
     2341 acttgctccg tagtaagaca ttcatcgcgc ttgctgcctt cgaccaagaa gcggttgttg
     2401 gcgctctcgc ggcttacgtt ctgcccaggt ttgagcagcc gcgtagtgag atctatatct
     2461 atgatctcgc agtctccggc gagcaccgga ggcagggcat tgccaccgcg ctcatcaatc
     2521 tcctcaagca tgaggccaac gcgcttggtg cttatgtgat ctacgtgcaa gcagattacg
     2581 gtgacgatcc cgcagtggct ctctatacaa agttgggcat acgggaagaa gtgatgcact
     2641 ttgatatcga cccaagtacc gccacctaaa ttaagcagaa ggccatcctg acggatggcc
     2701 tttttgcgtt tcccatgtca gccgttaagt gttcctgtgt cactgaaaat tgctttgaga
     2761 ggctctaagg gcttctcagt gcgttacatc cctggcttgt tgtccacaac cgttaaacct
     2821 taaaagcttt aaaagcctta tatattcttt tttttcttat aaaacttaaa accttagagg
     2881 ctatttaagt tgctgattta tattaatttt attgttcaaa catgagagct tagtacgtga
     2941 aacatgagag cttagtacgt tagccatgag agcttagtac gttagccatg agggtttagt
     3001 tcgttaaaca tgagagctta gtacgttaaa catgagagct tagtacgtga aacatgagag
     3061 cttagtacgt actatcaaca ggttccaagc gtctca
//
