# Supplementary material for: In- & Out-Cloning: Plasmid toolboxes for scarless transcription unit and modular Golden Gate acceptor plasmid assembly
Source: bioRxiv preprint, doi:10.1101/2024.06.22.600171, version 1 (2024-06-22)
Supplement: Supporting Data S2 [file 600171_file04.zip › pSL_Out-Cloning_L0_part_plasmids/pSL678.gbk]

LOCUS       pSL678        3096 bp DNA     circular SYN 21-MAR-2024
DEFINITION  .
ACCESSION   .
VERSION     .
KEYWORDS    .
SOURCE      synthetic DNA construct
  ORGANISM  synthetic DNA construct
REFERENCE   1  (bases 1 to 3096)
  AUTHORS   .
  TITLE     Direct Submission
  JOURNAL   Exported Mar 21, 2024 from SnapGene 6.2.0
            https://www.snapgene.com
FEATURES             Location/Qualifiers
     source          1..3096
                     /mol_type="other DNA"
                     /note="color: #ffffff"
                     /organism="synthetic DNA construct"
     promoter        118..148
                     /standard_name="lac promoter"
                     /label=lac promoter
                     /note="promoter for the <i>E. coli lac</i> operon"
                     /note="This feature has 3 segments:
                        1: 118 .. 123 / #ffffff
                        2: 124 .. 141 / #ffffff
                        3: 142 .. 148 / #ffffff"
     CDS             208..918
                     /codon_start=1
                     /standard_name="mCherry"
                     /product="monomeric derivative of DsRed fluorescent
                     protein"
                     /label=mCherry
                     /note="mammalian codon-optimized"
                     /note="color: #993366"
                     /translation="MVSKGEEDNMAIIKEFMRFKVHMEGSVNGHEFEIEGEGEGRPYEG
                     TQTAKLKVTKGGPLPFAWDILSPQFMYGSKAYVKHPADIPDYLKLSFPEGFKWERVMNF
                     EDGGVVTVTQDSSLQDGEFIYKVKLRGTNFPSDGPVMQKKTMGWEASSERMYPEDGALK
                     GEIKQRLKLKDGGHYDAEVKTTYKAKKPVQLPGAYNVNIKLDITSHNEDYTIVEQYERA
                     EGRHSTGGMDELYK"
     terminator      938..981
                     /gene="<i>Escherichia coli rrnB</i>"
                     /standard_name="rrnB T1 terminator"
                     /label=rrnB T1 terminator
                     /note="transcription terminator T1 from the <i>E. coli
                     rrnB</i> gene"
                     /note="color: #ffffff"
     terminator      1022..1049
                     /standard_name="T7Te terminator"
                     /label=T7Te terminator
                     /note="phage T7 early transcription terminator"
                     /note="color: #ffffff"
     CDS             1430..1735
                     /standard_name="ccdB"
                     /label=ccdB
                     /note="color: #993366; direction: RIGHT"
     CDS             2136..2669
                     /standard_name="GentR"
                     /label=GentR
                     /note="color: #ccffcc; direction: RIGHT"
     terminator      2677..2704
                     /standard_name="rrnB T2 terminator"
                     /label=rrnB T2 terminator
                     /note="transcription terminator T2 from the <i>E. coli
                     rrnB</i> gene"
                     /note="color: #ffffff"
     rep_origin      2713..3084
                     /label=ori
                     /note="color: #ffff00"
ORIGIN
        1 cacgcccact tcgtgcagaa gaccacagac cgtgaagagc aggtttcccg actggaaagc
       61 gggcagtgag cgcaacgcaa ttaatgtgag ttagctcact cattaggcac cccaggcttt
      121 acactttatg cttccggctc gtatgttgtg tggaattgtg agcggataac aatttcacac
      181 atactagaga aagaggagaa atactagatg gtgagcaagg gcgaggagga taacatggcc
      241 atcatcaagg agttcatgcg cttcaaggtg cacatggagg gctccgtgaa cggccacgag
      301 ttcgagatcg agggcgaggg cgagggccgc ccctacgagg gcacccagac cgccaagctg
      361 aaggtgacca agggtggccc cctgcccttc gcctgggaca tcctgtcccc tcagttcatg
      421 tacggctcca aggcctacgt gaagcacccc gccgacatcc ccgactactt gaagctgtcc
      481 ttccccgagg gcttcaagtg ggagcgcgtg atgaacttcg aggacggcgg cgtggtgacc
      541 gtgacccagg actcctcctt gcaggacggc gagttcatct acaaggtgaa gctgcgcggc
      601 accaacttcc cctccgacgg ccccgtaatg cagaagaaaa ccatgggctg ggaggcctcc
      661 tccgagcgga tgtaccccga ggacggcgcc ctgaagggcg agatcaagca gaggctgaag
      721 ctgaaggacg gcggccacta cgacgctgag gtcaagacca cctacaaggc caagaagccc
      781 gtgcagctgc ccggcgccta caacgtcaac atcaagttgg acatcacctc ccacaacgag
      841 gactacacca tcgtggaaca gtacgaacgc gccgagggcc gccactccac cggcggcatg
      901 gacgagctgt acaagtaata ctagagccag gcatcaaata aaacgaaagg ctcagtcgaa
      961 agactgggcc tttcgtttta tctgttgttt gtcggtgaac gctctctact agagtcacac
     1021 tggctcacct tcgggtgggc ctttctgcgt ttatagggct tagccttatt ggtttcttag
     1081 gcgctgcctc gcgtggatcc ggcttactaa aagccagata acagtatgcg tatttgcgcg
     1141 ctgatttttg cggtataaga atatatactg atatgtatac ccgaagtatg tcaaaaagag
     1201 gtgtgctatg aagcagcgta ttacagtgac agttgacagc gacagctatc agttgctcaa
     1261 ggcatatatg atgtcaatat ctccggtctg gtaagcacaa ccatgcagaa tgaagcccgt
     1321 cgtctgcgtg ccgaacgctg gaaagcggaa aatcaggaag ggatggctga ggtcgcccgg
     1381 tttattgaaa tgaacggctc ttttgctgac gagaacaggg actggtgaaa tgcagtttaa
     1441 ggtttacacc tataaaagag agagccgtta tcgtctgttt gtggatgtac agagtgatat
     1501 tattgacacg cccgggcgac ggatggtgat ccccctggcc agtgcacgtc tgctgtcaga
     1561 taaagtctcc cgtgaacttt acccggtggt gcatatcggg gatgaaagct ggcgcatgat
     1621 gaccaccgat atggccagtg tgcctgtctc cgttatcggg gaagaagtgg ctgatctcag
     1681 ccaccgcgaa aatgacatca aaaacgccat taacctgatg ttctggggaa tataattaag
     1741 ccagccccga cacccgccaa cacccgctga cgcgccctga cgggcttgtc tgctcccggc
     1801 atccgcttac agacaagctg tgacccactc aagtggctct tctgaatgtg tggtcttcac
     1861 agagtgggga ctcagagacg cacccttggc gtccaaccag cggcaccagc ggcgcgaatt
     1921 gacataagcc tgttcggttc gtaaactgta atgcaagtag cgtatgcgct cacgcaactg
     1981 gtccagaacc ttgaccgaac gcagcggtgg taacggcgca gtggcggttt tcatggcttg
     2041 ttatgactgt ttttttgtac agtctatgcc tcgggcatcc aagcagcaag cgcgttacgc
     2101 cgtgggtcga tgtttgatgt tatggagcag caacgatgtt acgcagcagc aacgatgtta
     2161 cgcagcaggg cagtcgccct aaaacaaagt taggtggctc aagtatgggc atcattcgca
     2221 catgtaggct cggccctgac caagtcaaat ccatgcgggc tgctcttgat cttttcggtc
     2281 gtgagttcgg ggacgtagcc acctactccc aacatcagcc ggactccgat tacctcggga
     2341 acttgctccg tagtaagaca ttcatcgcgc ttgctgcctt cgaccaagaa gcggttgttg
     2401 gcgctctcgc ggcttacgtt ctgcccaggt ttgagcagcc gcgtagtgag atctatatct
     2461 atgatctcgc agtctccggc gagcaccgga ggcagggcat tgccaccgcg ctcatcaatc
     2521 tcctcaagca tgaggccaac gcgcttggtg cttatgtgat ctacgtgcaa gcagattacg
     2581 gtgacgatcc cgcagtggct ctctatacaa agttgggcat acgggaagaa gtgatgcact
     2641 ttgatatcga cccaagtacc gccacctaaa ttaagcagaa ggccatcctg acggatggcc
     2701 tttttgcgtt tcccatgtca gccgttaagt gttcctgtgt cactgaaaat tgctttgaga
     2761 ggctctaagg gcttctcagt gcgttacatc cctggcttgt tgtccacaac cgttaaacct
     2821 taaaagcttt aaaagcctta tatattcttt tttttcttat aaaacttaaa accttagagg
     2881 ctatttaagt tgctgattta tattaatttt attgttcaaa catgagagct tagtacgtga
     2941 aacatgagag cttagtacgt tagccatgag agcttagtac gttagccatg agggtttagt
     3001 tcgttaaaca tgagagctta gtacgttaaa catgagagct tagtacgtga aacatgagag
     3061 cttagtacgt actatcaaca ggttccaagc gtctca
//
