# Supplementary material for: In- & Out-Cloning: Plasmid toolboxes for scarless transcription unit and modular Golden Gate acceptor plasmid assembly
Source: bioRxiv preprint, doi:10.1101/2024.06.22.600171, version 1 (2024-06-22)
Supplement: Supporting Data S2 [file 600171_file04.zip › pSL_Out-Cloning_L0_part_plasmids/pSL679.gbk]

LOCUS       pSL679        3097 bp DNA     circular SYN 21-MAR-2024
DEFINITION  .
ACCESSION   .
VERSION     .
KEYWORDS    .
SOURCE      synthetic DNA construct
  ORGANISM  synthetic DNA construct
REFERENCE   1  (bases 1 to 3097)
  AUTHORS   .
  TITLE     Direct Submission
  JOURNAL   Exported Mar 21, 2024 from SnapGene 6.2.0
            https://www.snapgene.com
FEATURES             Location/Qualifiers
     source          1..3097
                     /mol_type="other DNA"
                     /note="color: #ffffff"
                     /organism="synthetic DNA construct"
     promoter        118..148
                     /standard_name="lac promoter"
                     /label=lac promoter
                     /note="promoter for the <i>E. coli lac</i> operon"
                     /note="This feature has 3 segments:
                        1: 118 .. 123 / #ffffff
                        2: 124 .. 141 / #ffffff
                        3: 142 .. 148 / #ffffff"
     CDS             208..918
                     /codon_start=1
                     /standard_name="mCherry"
                     /product="monomeric derivative of DsRed fluorescent
                     protein"
                     /label=mCherry
                     /note="mammalian codon-optimized"
                     /note="color: #993366"
                     /translation="MVSKGEEDNMAIIKEFMRFKVHMEGSVNGHEFEIEGEGEGRPYEG
                     TQTAKLKVTKGGPLPFAWDILSPQFMYGSKAYVKHPADIPDYLKLSFPEGFKWERVMNF
                     EDGGVVTVTQDSSLQDGEFIYKVKLRGTNFPSDGPVMQKKTMGWEASSERMYPEDGALK
                     GEIKQRLKLKDGGHYDAEVKTTYKAKKPVQLPGAYNVNIKLDITSHNEDYTIVEQYERA
                     EGRHSTGGMDELYK"
     terminator      938..981
                     /gene="<i>Escherichia coli rrnB</i>"
                     /standard_name="rrnB T1 terminator"
                     /label=rrnB T1 terminator
                     /note="transcription terminator T1 from the <i>E. coli
                     rrnB</i> gene"
                     /note="color: #ffffff"
     terminator      1022..1049
                     /standard_name="T7Te terminator"
                     /label=T7Te terminator
                     /note="phage T7 early transcription terminator"
                     /note="color: #ffffff"
     CDS             1430..1735
                     /standard_name="ccdB"
                     /label=ccdB
                     /note="color: #993366; direction: RIGHT"
     CDS             2137..2670
                     /standard_name="GentR"
                     /label=GentR
                     /note="color: #ccffcc; direction: RIGHT"
     terminator      2678..2705
                     /standard_name="rrnB T2 terminator"
                     /label=rrnB T2 terminator
                     /note="transcription terminator T2 from the <i>E. coli
                     rrnB</i> gene"
                     /note="color: #ffffff"
     rep_origin      2714..3085
                     /label=ori
                     /note="color: #ffff00"
ORIGIN
        1 cacgcccact tcgtgcagaa gaccatgtgc cgtgaagagc aggtttcccg actggaaagc
       61 gggcagtgag cgcaacgcaa ttaatgtgag ttagctcact cattaggcac cccaggcttt
      121 acactttatg cttccggctc gtatgttgtg tggaattgtg agcggataac aatttcacac
      181 atactagaga aagaggagaa atactagatg gtgagcaagg gcgaggagga taacatggcc
      241 atcatcaagg agttcatgcg cttcaaggtg cacatggagg gctccgtgaa cggccacgag
      301 ttcgagatcg agggcgaggg cgagggccgc ccctacgagg gcacccagac cgccaagctg
      361 aaggtgacca agggtggccc cctgcccttc gcctgggaca tcctgtcccc tcagttcatg
      421 tacggctcca aggcctacgt gaagcacccc gccgacatcc ccgactactt gaagctgtcc
      481 ttccccgagg gcttcaagtg ggagcgcgtg atgaacttcg aggacggcgg cgtggtgacc
      541 gtgacccagg actcctcctt gcaggacggc gagttcatct acaaggtgaa gctgcgcggc
      601 accaacttcc cctccgacgg ccccgtaatg cagaagaaaa ccatgggctg ggaggcctcc
      661 tccgagcgga tgtaccccga ggacggcgcc ctgaagggcg agatcaagca gaggctgaag
      721 ctgaaggacg gcggccacta cgacgctgag gtcaagacca cctacaaggc caagaagccc
      781 gtgcagctgc ccggcgccta caacgtcaac atcaagttgg acatcacctc ccacaacgag
      841 gactacacca tcgtggaaca gtacgaacgc gccgagggcc gccactccac cggcggcatg
      901 gacgagctgt acaagtaata ctagagccag gcatcaaata aaacgaaagg ctcagtcgaa
      961 agactgggcc tttcgtttta tctgttgttt gtcggtgaac gctctctact agagtcacac
     1021 tggctcacct tcgggtgggc ctttctgcgt ttatagggct tagccttatt ggtttcttag
     1081 gcgctgcctc gcgtggatcc ggcttactaa aagccagata acagtatgcg tatttgcgcg
     1141 ctgatttttg cggtataaga atatatactg atatgtatac ccgaagtatg tcaaaaagag
     1201 gtgtgctatg aagcagcgta ttacagtgac agttgacagc gacagctatc agttgctcaa
     1261 ggcatatatg atgtcaatat ctccggtctg gtaagcacaa ccatgcagaa tgaagcccgt
     1321 cgtctgcgtg ccgaacgctg gaaagcggaa aatcaggaag ggatggctga ggtcgcccgg
     1381 tttattgaaa tgaacggctc ttttgctgac gagaacaggg actggtgaaa tgcagtttaa
     1441 ggtttacacc tataaaagag agagccgtta tcgtctgttt gtggatgtac agagtgatat
     1501 tattgacacg cccgggcgac ggatggtgat ccccctggcc agtgcacgtc tgctgtcaga
     1561 taaagtctcc cgtgaacttt acccggtggt gcatatcggg gatgaaagct ggcgcatgat
     1621 gaccaccgat atggccagtg tgcctgtctc cgttatcggg gaagaagtgg ctgatctcag
     1681 ccaccgcgaa aatgacatca aaaacgccat taacctgatg ttctggggaa tataattaag
     1741 ccagccccga cacccgccaa cacccgctga cgcgccctga cgggcttgtc tgctcccggc
     1801 atccgcttac agacaagctg tgacccactc aagtggctct tctgaatgag ctggtcttca
     1861 cagagtgggg actcagagac gcacccttgg cgtccaacca gcggcaccag cggcgcgaat
     1921 tgacataagc ctgttcggtt cgtaaactgt aatgcaagta gcgtatgcgc tcacgcaact
     1981 ggtccagaac cttgaccgaa cgcagcggtg gtaacggcgc agtggcggtt ttcatggctt
     2041 gttatgactg tttttttgta cagtctatgc ctcgggcatc caagcagcaa gcgcgttacg
     2101 ccgtgggtcg atgtttgatg ttatggagca gcaacgatgt tacgcagcag caacgatgtt
     2161 acgcagcagg gcagtcgccc taaaacaaag ttaggtggct caagtatggg catcattcgc
     2221 acatgtaggc tcggccctga ccaagtcaaa tccatgcggg ctgctcttga tcttttcggt
     2281 cgtgagttcg gggacgtagc cacctactcc caacatcagc cggactccga ttacctcggg
     2341 aacttgctcc gtagtaagac attcatcgcg cttgctgcct tcgaccaaga agcggttgtt
     2401 ggcgctctcg cggcttacgt tctgcccagg tttgagcagc cgcgtagtga gatctatatc
     2461 tatgatctcg cagtctccgg cgagcaccgg aggcagggca ttgccaccgc gctcatcaat
     2521 ctcctcaagc atgaggccaa cgcgcttggt gcttatgtga tctacgtgca agcagattac
     2581 ggtgacgatc ccgcagtggc tctctataca aagttgggca tacgggaaga agtgatgcac
     2641 tttgatatcg acccaagtac cgccacctaa attaagcaga aggccatcct gacggatggc
     2701 ctttttgcgt ttcccatgtc agccgttaag tgttcctgtg tcactgaaaa ttgctttgag
     2761 aggctctaag ggcttctcag tgcgttacat ccctggcttg ttgtccacaa ccgttaaacc
     2821 ttaaaagctt taaaagcctt atatattctt ttttttctta taaaacttaa aaccttagag
     2881 gctatttaag ttgctgattt atattaattt tattgttcaa acatgagagc ttagtacgtg
     2941 aaacatgaga gcttagtacg ttagccatga gagcttagta cgttagccat gagggtttag
     3001 ttcgttaaac atgagagctt agtacgttaa acatgagagc ttagtacgtg aaacatgaga
     3061 gcttagtacg tactatcaac aggttccaag cgtctca
//
