# Supplementary material for: In- & Out-Cloning: Plasmid toolboxes for scarless transcription unit and modular Golden Gate acceptor plasmid assembly
Source: bioRxiv preprint, doi:10.1101/2024.06.22.600171, version 1 (2024-06-22)
Supplement: Supporting Data S2 [file 600171_file04.zip › pSL_Out-Cloning_L0_part_plasmids/pSL680.gbk]

LOCUS       pSL680        3096 bp DNA     circular SYN 21-MAR-2024
DEFINITION  .
ACCESSION   .
VERSION     .
KEYWORDS    .
SOURCE      synthetic DNA construct
  ORGANISM  synthetic DNA construct
REFERENCE   1  (bases 1 to 3096)
  AUTHORS   .
  TITLE     Direct Submission
  JOURNAL   Exported Mar 21, 2024 from SnapGene 6.2.0
            https://www.snapgene.com
FEATURES             Location/Qualifiers
     source          1..3096
                     /mol_type="other DNA"
                     /note="color: #ffffff"
                     /organism="synthetic DNA construct"
     promoter        118..148
                     /standard_name="lac promoter"
                     /label=lac promoter
                     /note="promoter for the <i>E. coli lac</i> operon"
                     /note="This feature has 3 segments:
                        1: 118 .. 123 / #ffffff
                        2: 124 .. 141 / #ffffff
                        3: 142 .. 148 / #ffffff"
     CDS             208..918
                     /codon_start=1
                     /standard_name="mCherry"
                     /product="monomeric derivative of DsRed fluorescent
                     protein"
                     /label=mCherry
                     /note="mammalian codon-optimized"
                     /note="color: #993366"
                     /translation="MVSKGEEDNMAIIKEFMRFKVHMEGSVNGHEFEIEGEGEGRPYEG
                     TQTAKLKVTKGGPLPFAWDILSPQFMYGSKAYVKHPADIPDYLKLSFPEGFKWERVMNF
                     EDGGVVTVTQDSSLQDGEFIYKVKLRGTNFPSDGPVMQKKTMGWEASSERMYPEDGALK
                     GEIKQRLKLKDGGHYDAEVKTTYKAKKPVQLPGAYNVNIKLDITSHNEDYTIVEQYERA
                     EGRHSTGGMDELYK"
     terminator      938..981
                     /gene="<i>Escherichia coli rrnB</i>"
                     /standard_name="rrnB T1 terminator"
                     /label=rrnB T1 terminator
                     /note="transcription terminator T1 from the <i>E. coli
                     rrnB</i> gene"
                     /note="color: #ffffff"
     terminator      1022..1049
                     /standard_name="T7Te terminator"
                     /label=T7Te terminator
                     /note="phage T7 early transcription terminator"
                     /note="color: #ffffff"
     CDS             1430..1735
                     /standard_name="ccdB"
                     /label=ccdB
                     /note="color: #993366; direction: RIGHT"
     CDS             2136..2669
                     /standard_name="GentR"
                     /label=GentR
                     /note="color: #ccffcc; direction: RIGHT"
     terminator      2677..2704
                     /standard_name="rrnB T2 terminator"
                     /label=rrnB T2 terminator
                     /note="transcription terminator T2 from the <i>E. coli
                     rrnB</i> gene"
                     /note="color: #ffffff"
     rep_origin      2713..3084
                     /label=ori
                     /note="color: #ffff00"
ORIGIN
        1 cacgcccact tcgtgcagaa gaccagagcc cgtgaagagc aggtttcccg actggaaagc
       61 gggcagtgag cgcaacgcaa ttaatgtgag ttagctcact cattaggcac cccaggcttt
      121 acactttatg cttccggctc gtatgttgtg tggaattgtg agcggataac aatttcacac
      181 atactagaga aagaggagaa atactagatg gtgagcaagg gcgaggagga taacatggcc
      241 atcatcaagg agttcatgcg cttcaaggtg cacatggagg gctccgtgaa cggccacgag
      301 ttcgagatcg agggcgaggg cgagggccgc ccctacgagg gcacccagac cgccaagctg
      361 aaggtgacca agggtggccc cctgcccttc gcctgggaca tcctgtcccc tcagttcatg
      421 tacggctcca aggcctacgt gaagcacccc gccgacatcc ccgactactt gaagctgtcc
      481 ttccccgagg gcttcaagtg ggagcgcgtg atgaacttcg aggacggcgg cgtggtgacc
      541 gtgacccagg actcctcctt gcaggacggc gagttcatct acaaggtgaa gctgcgcggc
      601 accaacttcc cctccgacgg ccccgtaatg cagaagaaaa ccatgggctg ggaggcctcc
      661 tccgagcgga tgtaccccga ggacggcgcc ctgaagggcg agatcaagca gaggctgaag
      721 ctgaaggacg gcggccacta cgacgctgag gtcaagacca cctacaaggc caagaagccc
      781 gtgcagctgc ccggcgccta caacgtcaac atcaagttgg acatcacctc ccacaacgag
      841 gactacacca tcgtggaaca gtacgaacgc gccgagggcc gccactccac cggcggcatg
      901 gacgagctgt acaagtaata ctagagccag gcatcaaata aaacgaaagg ctcagtcgaa
      961 agactgggcc tttcgtttta tctgttgttt gtcggtgaac gctctctact agagtcacac
     1021 tggctcacct tcgggtgggc ctttctgcgt ttatagggct tagccttatt ggtttcttag
     1081 gcgctgcctc gcgtggatcc ggcttactaa aagccagata acagtatgcg tatttgcgcg
     1141 ctgatttttg cggtataaga atatatactg atatgtatac ccgaagtatg tcaaaaagag
     1201 gtgtgctatg aagcagcgta ttacagtgac agttgacagc gacagctatc agttgctcaa
     1261 ggcatatatg atgtcaatat ctccggtctg gtaagcacaa ccatgcagaa tgaagcccgt
     1321 cgtctgcgtg ccgaacgctg gaaagcggaa aatcaggaag ggatggctga ggtcgcccgg
     1381 tttattgaaa tgaacggctc ttttgctgac gagaacaggg actggtgaaa tgcagtttaa
     1441 ggtttacacc tataaaagag agagccgtta tcgtctgttt gtggatgtac agagtgatat
     1501 tattgacacg cccgggcgac ggatggtgat ccccctggcc agtgcacgtc tgctgtcaga
     1561 taaagtctcc cgtgaacttt acccggtggt gcatatcggg gatgaaagct ggcgcatgat
     1621 gaccaccgat atggccagtg tgcctgtctc cgttatcggg gaagaagtgg ctgatctcag
     1681 ccaccgcgaa aatgacatca aaaacgccat taacctgatg ttctggggaa tataattaag
     1741 ccagccccga cacccgccaa cacccgctga cgcgccctga cgggcttgtc tgctcccggc
     1801 atccgcttac agacaagctg tgacccactc aagtggctct tctgaatgcc tggtcttcac
     1861 agagtgggga ctcagagacg cacccttggc gtccaaccag cggcaccagc ggcgcgaatt
     1921 gacataagcc tgttcggttc gtaaactgta atgcaagtag cgtatgcgct cacgcaactg
     1981 gtccagaacc ttgaccgaac gcagcggtgg taacggcgca gtggcggttt tcatggcttg
     2041 ttatgactgt ttttttgtac agtctatgcc tcgggcatcc aagcagcaag cgcgttacgc
     2101 cgtgggtcga tgtttgatgt tatggagcag caacgatgtt acgcagcagc aacgatgtta
     2161 cgcagcaggg cagtcgccct aaaacaaagt taggtggctc aagtatgggc atcattcgca
     2221 catgtaggct cggccctgac caagtcaaat ccatgcgggc tgctcttgat cttttcggtc
     2281 gtgagttcgg ggacgtagcc acctactccc aacatcagcc ggactccgat tacctcggga
     2341 acttgctccg tagtaagaca ttcatcgcgc ttgctgcctt cgaccaagaa gcggttgttg
     2401 gcgctctcgc ggcttacgtt ctgcccaggt ttgagcagcc gcgtagtgag atctatatct
     2461 atgatctcgc agtctccggc gagcaccgga ggcagggcat tgccaccgcg ctcatcaatc
     2521 tcctcaagca tgaggccaac gcgcttggtg cttatgtgat ctacgtgcaa gcagattacg
     2581 gtgacgatcc cgcagtggct ctctatacaa agttgggcat acgggaagaa gtgatgcact
     2641 ttgatatcga cccaagtacc gccacctaaa ttaagcagaa ggccatcctg acggatggcc
     2701 tttttgcgtt tcccatgtca gccgttaagt gttcctgtgt cactgaaaat tgctttgaga
     2761 ggctctaagg gcttctcagt gcgttacatc cctggcttgt tgtccacaac cgttaaacct
     2821 taaaagcttt aaaagcctta tatattcttt tttttcttat aaaacttaaa accttagagg
     2881 ctatttaagt tgctgattta tattaatttt attgttcaaa catgagagct tagtacgtga
     2941 aacatgagag cttagtacgt tagccatgag agcttagtac gttagccatg agggtttagt
     3001 tcgttaaaca tgagagctta gtacgttaaa catgagagct tagtacgtga aacatgagag
     3061 cttagtacgt actatcaaca ggttccaagc gtctca
//
