# Supplementary material for: In- & Out-Cloning: Plasmid toolboxes for scarless transcription unit and modular Golden Gate acceptor plasmid assembly
Source: bioRxiv preprint, doi:10.1101/2024.06.22.600171, version 1 (2024-06-22)
Supplement: Supporting Data S2 [file 600171_file04.zip › pSL_Out-Cloning_L0_part_plasmids/pSL681.gbk]

LOCUS       pSL681        3094 bp DNA     circular SYN 21-MAR-2024
DEFINITION  .
ACCESSION   .
VERSION     .
KEYWORDS    .
SOURCE      synthetic DNA construct
  ORGANISM  synthetic DNA construct
REFERENCE   1  (bases 1 to 3094)
  AUTHORS   .
  TITLE     Direct Submission
  JOURNAL   Exported Mar 21, 2024 from SnapGene 6.2.0
            https://www.snapgene.com
FEATURES             Location/Qualifiers
     source          1..3094
                     /mol_type="other DNA"
                     /note="color: #ffffff"
                     /organism="synthetic DNA construct"
     promoter        116..146
                     /standard_name="lac promoter"
                     /label=lac promoter
                     /note="promoter for the <i>E. coli lac</i> operon"
                     /note="This feature has 3 segments:
                        1: 116 .. 121 / #ffffff
                        2: 122 .. 139 / #ffffff
                        3: 140 .. 146 / #ffffff"
     promoter        188..199
                     /standard_name="RBS"
                     /label=RBS promoter
                     /note="color: #ffffff"
     CDS             206..916
                     /codon_start=1
                     /standard_name="mCherry"
                     /product="monomeric derivative of DsRed fluorescent
                     protein"
                     /label=mCherry
                     /note="mammalian codon-optimized"
                     /note="color: #993366"
                     /translation="MVSKGEEDNMAIIKEFMRFKVHMEGSVNGHEFEIEGEGEGRPYEG
                     TQTAKLKVTKGGPLPFAWDILSPQFMYGSKAYVKHPADIPDYLKLSFPEGFKWERVMNF
                     EDGGVVTVTQDSSLQDGEFIYKVKLRGTNFPSDGPVMQKKTMGWEASSERMYPEDGALK
                     GEIKQRLKLKDGGHYDAEVKTTYKAKKPVQLPGAYNVNIKLDITSHNEDYTIVEQYERA
                     EGRHSTGGMDELYK"
     terminator      936..979
                     /gene="<i>Escherichia coli rrnB</i>"
                     /standard_name="rrnB T1 terminator"
                     /label=rrnB T1 terminator
                     /note="transcription terminator T1 from the <i>E. coli
                     rrnB</i> gene"
                     /note="color: #ffffff"
     terminator      1020..1047
                     /standard_name="T7Te terminator"
                     /label=T7Te terminator
                     /note="phage T7 early transcription terminator"
                     /note="color: #ffffff"
     CDS             1428..1733
                     /standard_name="ccdB"
                     /label=ccdB
                     /note="color: #993366; direction: RIGHT"
     CDS             2134..2667
                     /standard_name="GentR"
                     /label=GentR
                     /note="color: #ccffcc; direction: RIGHT"
     terminator      2675..2702
                     /standard_name="rrnB T2 terminator"
                     /label=rrnB T2 terminator
                     /note="transcription terminator T2 from the <i>E. coli
                     rrnB</i> gene"
                     /note="color: #ffffff"
     rep_origin      2711..3082
                     /label=ori
                     /note="color: #ffff00"
ORIGIN
        1 cacgccactt cgtgcaggtc tcatgccttc tgaagagcag gtttcccgac tggaaagcgg
       61 gcagtgagcg caacgcaatt aatgtgagtt agctcactca ttaggcaccc caggctttac
      121 actttatgct tccggctcgt atgttgtgtg gaattgtgag cggataacaa tttcacacat
      181 actagagaaa gaggagaaat actagatggt gagcaagggc gaggaggata acatggccat
      241 catcaaggag ttcatgcgct tcaaggtgca catggagggc tccgtgaacg gccacgagtt
      301 cgagatcgag ggcgagggcg agggccgccc ctacgagggc acccagaccg ccaagctgaa
      361 ggtgaccaag ggtggccccc tgcccttcgc ctgggacatc ctgtcccctc agttcatgta
      421 cggctccaag gcctacgtga agcaccccgc cgacatcccc gactacttga agctgtcctt
      481 ccccgagggc ttcaagtggg agcgcgtgat gaacttcgag gacggcggcg tggtgaccgt
      541 gacccaggac tcctccttgc aggacggcga gttcatctac aaggtgaagc tgcgcggcac
      601 caacttcccc tccgacggcc ccgtaatgca gaagaaaacc atgggctggg aggcctcctc
      661 cgagcggatg taccccgagg acggcgccct gaagggcgag atcaagcaga ggctgaagct
      721 gaaggacggc ggccactacg acgctgaggt caagaccacc tacaaggcca agaagcccgt
      781 gcagctgccc ggcgcctaca acgtcaacat caagttggac atcacctccc acaacgagga
      841 ctacaccatc gtggaacagt acgaacgcgc cgagggccgc cactccaccg gcggcatgga
      901 cgagctgtac aagtaatact agagccaggc atcaaataaa acgaaaggct cagtcgaaag
      961 actgggcctt tcgttttatc tgttgtttgt cggtgaacgc tctctactag agtcacactg
     1021 gctcaccttc gggtgggcct ttctgcgttt atagggctta gccttattgg tttcttaggc
     1081 gctgcctcgc gtggatccgg cttactaaaa gccagataac agtatgcgta tttgcgcgct
     1141 gatttttgcg gtataagaat atatactgat atgtataccc gaagtatgtc aaaaagaggt
     1201 gtgctatgaa gcagcgtatt acagtgacag ttgacagcga cagctatcag ttgctcaagg
     1261 catatatgat gtcaatatct ccggtctggt aagcacaacc atgcagaatg aagcccgtcg
     1321 tctgcgtgcc gaacgctgga aagcggaaaa tcaggaaggg atggctgagg tcgcccggtt
     1381 tattgaaatg aacggctctt ttgctgacga gaacagggac tggtgaaatg cagtttaagg
     1441 tttacaccta taaaagagag agccgttatc gtctgtttgt ggatgtacag agtgatatta
     1501 ttgacacgcc cgggcgacgg atggtgatcc ccctggccag tgcacgtctg ctgtcagata
     1561 aagtctcccg tgaactttac ccggtggtgc atatcgggga tgaaagctgg cgcatgatga
     1621 ccaccgatat ggccagtgtg cctgtctccg ttatcgggga agaagtggct gatctcagcc
     1681 accgcgaaaa tgacatcaaa aacgccatta acctgatgtt ctggggaata taattaagcc
     1741 agccccgaca cccgccaaca cccgctgacg cgccctgacg ggcttgtctg ctcccggcat
     1801 ccgcttacag acaagctgtg acccactcaa gtggctcttc tcgggcaatg agaccacaga
     1861 gtggggcact cagagacgca cccttggcgt ccaaccagcg gcaccagcgg cgcgaattga
     1921 cataagcctg ttcggttcgt aaactgtaat gcaagtagcg tatgcgctca cgcaactggt
     1981 ccagaacctt gaccgaacgc agcggtggta acggcgcagt ggcggttttc atggcttgtt
     2041 atgactgttt ttttgtacag tctatgcctc gggcatccaa gcagcaagcg cgttacgccg
     2101 tgggtcgatg tttgatgtta tggagcagca acgatgttac gcagcagcaa cgatgttacg
     2161 cagcagggca gtcgccctaa aacaaagtta ggtggctcaa gtatgggcat cattcgcaca
     2221 tgtaggctcg gccctgacca agtcaaatcc atgcgggctg ctcttgatct tttcggtcgt
     2281 gagttcgggg acgtagccac ctactcccaa catcagccgg actccgatta cctcgggaac
     2341 ttgctccgta gtaagacatt catcgcgctt gctgccttcg accaagaagc ggttgttggc
     2401 gctctcgcgg cttacgttct gcccaggttt gagcagccgc gtagtgagat ctatatctat
     2461 gatctcgcag tctccggcga gcaccggagg cagggcattg ccaccgcgct catcaatctc
     2521 ctcaagcatg aggccaacgc gcttggtgct tatgtgatct acgtgcaagc agattacggt
     2581 gacgatcccg cagtggctct ctatacaaag ttgggcatac gggaagaagt gatgcacttt
     2641 gatatcgacc caagtaccgc cacctaaatt aagcagaagg ccatcctgac ggatggcctt
     2701 tttgcgtttc ccatgtcagc cgttaagtgt tcctgtgtca ctgaaaattg ctttgagagg
     2761 ctctaagggc ttctcagtgc gttacatccc tggcttgttg tccacaaccg ttaaacctta
     2821 aaagctttaa aagccttata tattcttttt tttcttataa aacttaaaac cttagaggct
     2881 atttaagttg ctgatttata ttaattttat tgttcaaaca tgagagctta gtacgtgaaa
     2941 catgagagct tagtacgtta gccatgagag cttagtacgt tagccatgag ggtttagttc
     3001 gttaaacatg agagcttagt acgttaaaca tgagagctta gtacgtgaaa catgagagct
     3061 tagtacgtac tatcaacagg ttccaagcgt ctca
//
