# Supplementary material for: In- & Out-Cloning: Plasmid toolboxes for scarless transcription unit and modular Golden Gate acceptor plasmid assembly
Source: bioRxiv preprint, doi:10.1101/2024.06.22.600171, version 1 (2024-06-22)
Supplement: Supporting Data S2 [file 600171_file04.zip › pSL_Out-Cloning_L0_part_plasmids/pSL682.gbk]

LOCUS       pSL682        3094 bp DNA     circular SYN 21-MAR-2024
DEFINITION  .
ACCESSION   .
VERSION     .
KEYWORDS    .
SOURCE      synthetic DNA construct
  ORGANISM  synthetic DNA construct
REFERENCE   1  (bases 1 to 3094)
  AUTHORS   .
  TITLE     Direct Submission
  JOURNAL   Exported Mar 21, 2024 from SnapGene 6.2.0
            https://www.snapgene.com
FEATURES             Location/Qualifiers
     source          1..3094
                     /mol_type="other DNA"
                     /note="color: #ffffff"
                     /organism="synthetic DNA construct"
     promoter        116..146
                     /standard_name="lac promoter"
                     /label=lac promoter
                     /note="promoter for the <i>E. coli lac</i> operon"
                     /note="This feature has 3 segments:
                        1: 116 .. 121 / #ffffff
                        2: 122 .. 139 / #ffffff
                        3: 140 .. 146 / #ffffff"
     promoter        188..199
                     /standard_name="RBS"
                     /label=RBS promoter
                     /note="color: #ffffff"
     CDS             206..916
                     /codon_start=1
                     /standard_name="mCherry"
                     /product="monomeric derivative of DsRed fluorescent
                     protein"
                     /label=mCherry
                     /note="mammalian codon-optimized"
                     /note="color: #993366"
                     /translation="MVSKGEEDNMAIIKEFMRFKVHMEGSVNGHEFEIEGEGEGRPYEG
                     TQTAKLKVTKGGPLPFAWDILSPQFMYGSKAYVKHPADIPDYLKLSFPEGFKWERVMNF
                     EDGGVVTVTQDSSLQDGEFIYKVKLRGTNFPSDGPVMQKKTMGWEASSERMYPEDGALK
                     GEIKQRLKLKDGGHYDAEVKTTYKAKKPVQLPGAYNVNIKLDITSHNEDYTIVEQYERA
                     EGRHSTGGMDELYK"
     terminator      936..979
                     /gene="<i>Escherichia coli rrnB</i>"
                     /standard_name="rrnB T1 terminator"
                     /label=rrnB T1 terminator
                     /note="transcription terminator T1 from the <i>E. coli
                     rrnB</i> gene"
                     /note="color: #ffffff"
     terminator      1020..1047
                     /standard_name="T7Te terminator"
                     /label=T7Te terminator
                     /note="phage T7 early transcription terminator"
                     /note="color: #ffffff"
     CDS             1428..1733
                     /standard_name="ccdB"
                     /label=ccdB
                     /note="color: #993366; direction: RIGHT"
     CDS             2134..2667
                     /standard_name="GentR"
                     /label=GentR
                     /note="color: #ccffcc; direction: RIGHT"
     terminator      2675..2702
                     /standard_name="rrnB T2 terminator"
                     /label=rrnB T2 terminator
                     /note="transcription terminator T2 from the <i>E. coli
                     rrnB</i> gene"
                     /note="color: #ffffff"
     rep_origin      2711..3082
                     /label=ori
                     /note="color: #ffff00"
ORIGIN
        1 cacgccactt cgtgcaggtc tcagcaattc tgaagagcag gtttcccgac tggaaagcgg
       61 gcagtgagcg caacgcaatt aatgtgagtt agctcactca ttaggcaccc caggctttac
      121 actttatgct tccggctcgt atgttgtgtg gaattgtgag cggataacaa tttcacacat
      181 actagagaaa gaggagaaat actagatggt gagcaagggc gaggaggata acatggccat
      241 catcaaggag ttcatgcgct tcaaggtgca catggagggc tccgtgaacg gccacgagtt
      301 cgagatcgag ggcgagggcg agggccgccc ctacgagggc acccagaccg ccaagctgaa
      361 ggtgaccaag ggtggccccc tgcccttcgc ctgggacatc ctgtcccctc agttcatgta
      421 cggctccaag gcctacgtga agcaccccgc cgacatcccc gactacttga agctgtcctt
      481 ccccgagggc ttcaagtggg agcgcgtgat gaacttcgag gacggcggcg tggtgaccgt
      541 gacccaggac tcctccttgc aggacggcga gttcatctac aaggtgaagc tgcgcggcac
      601 caacttcccc tccgacggcc ccgtaatgca gaagaaaacc atgggctggg aggcctcctc
      661 cgagcggatg taccccgagg acggcgccct gaagggcgag atcaagcaga ggctgaagct
      721 gaaggacggc ggccactacg acgctgaggt caagaccacc tacaaggcca agaagcccgt
      781 gcagctgccc ggcgcctaca acgtcaacat caagttggac atcacctccc acaacgagga
      841 ctacaccatc gtggaacagt acgaacgcgc cgagggccgc cactccaccg gcggcatgga
      901 cgagctgtac aagtaatact agagccaggc atcaaataaa acgaaaggct cagtcgaaag
      961 actgggcctt tcgttttatc tgttgtttgt cggtgaacgc tctctactag agtcacactg
     1021 gctcaccttc gggtgggcct ttctgcgttt atagggctta gccttattgg tttcttaggc
     1081 gctgcctcgc gtggatccgg cttactaaaa gccagataac agtatgcgta tttgcgcgct
     1141 gatttttgcg gtataagaat atatactgat atgtataccc gaagtatgtc aaaaagaggt
     1201 gtgctatgaa gcagcgtatt acagtgacag ttgacagcga cagctatcag ttgctcaagg
     1261 catatatgat gtcaatatct ccggtctggt aagcacaacc atgcagaatg aagcccgtcg
     1321 tctgcgtgcc gaacgctgga aagcggaaaa tcaggaaggg atggctgagg tcgcccggtt
     1381 tattgaaatg aacggctctt ttgctgacga gaacagggac tggtgaaatg cagtttaagg
     1441 tttacaccta taaaagagag agccgttatc gtctgtttgt ggatgtacag agtgatatta
     1501 ttgacacgcc cgggcgacgg atggtgatcc ccctggccag tgcacgtctg ctgtcagata
     1561 aagtctcccg tgaactttac ccggtggtgc atatcgggga tgaaagctgg cgcatgatga
     1621 ccaccgatat ggccagtgtg cctgtctccg ttatcgggga agaagtggct gatctcagcc
     1681 accgcgaaaa tgacatcaaa aacgccatta acctgatgtt ctggggaata taattaagcc
     1741 agccccgaca cccgccaaca cccgctgacg cgccctgacg ggcttgtctg ctcccggcat
     1801 ccgcttacag acaagctgtg acccactcaa gtggctcttc tcggactatg agaccacaga
     1861 gtggggcact cagagacgca cccttggcgt ccaaccagcg gcaccagcgg cgcgaattga
     1921 cataagcctg ttcggttcgt aaactgtaat gcaagtagcg tatgcgctca cgcaactggt
     1981 ccagaacctt gaccgaacgc agcggtggta acggcgcagt ggcggttttc atggcttgtt
     2041 atgactgttt ttttgtacag tctatgcctc gggcatccaa gcagcaagcg cgttacgccg
     2101 tgggtcgatg tttgatgtta tggagcagca acgatgttac gcagcagcaa cgatgttacg
     2161 cagcagggca gtcgccctaa aacaaagtta ggtggctcaa gtatgggcat cattcgcaca
     2221 tgtaggctcg gccctgacca agtcaaatcc atgcgggctg ctcttgatct tttcggtcgt
     2281 gagttcgggg acgtagccac ctactcccaa catcagccgg actccgatta cctcgggaac
     2341 ttgctccgta gtaagacatt catcgcgctt gctgccttcg accaagaagc ggttgttggc
     2401 gctctcgcgg cttacgttct gcccaggttt gagcagccgc gtagtgagat ctatatctat
     2461 gatctcgcag tctccggcga gcaccggagg cagggcattg ccaccgcgct catcaatctc
     2521 ctcaagcatg aggccaacgc gcttggtgct tatgtgatct acgtgcaagc agattacggt
     2581 gacgatcccg cagtggctct ctatacaaag ttgggcatac gggaagaagt gatgcacttt
     2641 gatatcgacc caagtaccgc cacctaaatt aagcagaagg ccatcctgac ggatggcctt
     2701 tttgcgtttc ccatgtcagc cgttaagtgt tcctgtgtca ctgaaaattg ctttgagagg
     2761 ctctaagggc ttctcagtgc gttacatccc tggcttgttg tccacaaccg ttaaacctta
     2821 aaagctttaa aagccttata tattcttttt tttcttataa aacttaaaac cttagaggct
     2881 atttaagttg ctgatttata ttaattttat tgttcaaaca tgagagctta gtacgtgaaa
     2941 catgagagct tagtacgtta gccatgagag cttagtacgt tagccatgag ggtttagttc
     3001 gttaaacatg agagcttagt acgttaaaca tgagagctta gtacgtgaaa catgagagct
     3061 tagtacgtac tatcaacagg ttccaagcgt ctca
//
