# Supplementary material for: In- & Out-Cloning: Plasmid toolboxes for scarless transcription unit and modular Golden Gate acceptor plasmid assembly
Source: bioRxiv preprint, doi:10.1101/2024.06.22.600171, version 1 (2024-06-22)
Supplement: Supporting Data S2 [file 600171_file04.zip › pSL_Out-Cloning_L0_part_plasmids/pSL683.gbk]

LOCUS       pSL683        3094 bp DNA     circular SYN 21-MAR-2024
DEFINITION  .
ACCESSION   .
VERSION     .
KEYWORDS    .
SOURCE      synthetic DNA construct
  ORGANISM  synthetic DNA construct
REFERENCE   1  (bases 1 to 3094)
  AUTHORS   .
  TITLE     Direct Submission
  JOURNAL   Exported Mar 21, 2024 from SnapGene 6.2.0
            https://www.snapgene.com
FEATURES             Location/Qualifiers
     source          1..3094
                     /mol_type="other DNA"
                     /note="color: #ffffff"
                     /organism="synthetic DNA construct"
     promoter        116..146
                     /standard_name="lac promoter"
                     /label=lac promoter
                     /note="promoter for the <i>E. coli lac</i> operon"
                     /note="This feature has 3 segments:
                        1: 116 .. 121 / #ffffff
                        2: 122 .. 139 / #ffffff
                        3: 140 .. 146 / #ffffff"
     promoter        188..199
                     /standard_name="RBS"
                     /label=RBS promoter
                     /note="color: #ffffff"
     CDS             206..916
                     /codon_start=1
                     /standard_name="mCherry"
                     /product="monomeric derivative of DsRed fluorescent
                     protein"
                     /label=mCherry
                     /note="mammalian codon-optimized"
                     /note="color: #993366"
                     /translation="MVSKGEEDNMAIIKEFMRFKVHMEGSVNGHEFEIEGEGEGRPYEG
                     TQTAKLKVTKGGPLPFAWDILSPQFMYGSKAYVKHPADIPDYLKLSFPEGFKWERVMNF
                     EDGGVVTVTQDSSLQDGEFIYKVKLRGTNFPSDGPVMQKKTMGWEASSERMYPEDGALK
                     GEIKQRLKLKDGGHYDAEVKTTYKAKKPVQLPGAYNVNIKLDITSHNEDYTIVEQYERA
                     EGRHSTGGMDELYK"
     terminator      936..979
                     /gene="<i>Escherichia coli rrnB</i>"
                     /standard_name="rrnB T1 terminator"
                     /label=rrnB T1 terminator
                     /note="transcription terminator T1 from the <i>E. coli
                     rrnB</i> gene"
                     /note="color: #ffffff"
     terminator      1020..1047
                     /standard_name="T7Te terminator"
                     /label=T7Te terminator
                     /note="phage T7 early transcription terminator"
                     /note="color: #ffffff"
     CDS             1428..1733
                     /standard_name="ccdB"
                     /label=ccdB
                     /note="color: #993366; direction: RIGHT"
     CDS             2134..2667
                     /standard_name="GentR"
                     /label=GentR
                     /note="color: #ccffcc; direction: RIGHT"
     terminator      2675..2702
                     /standard_name="rrnB T2 terminator"
                     /label=rrnB T2 terminator
                     /note="transcription terminator T2 from the <i>E. coli
                     rrnB</i> gene"
                     /note="color: #ffffff"
     rep_origin      2711..3082
                     /label=ori
                     /note="color: #ffff00"
ORIGIN
        1 cacgccactt cgtgcaggtc tcaactattc tgaagagcag gtttcccgac tggaaagcgg
       61 gcagtgagcg caacgcaatt aatgtgagtt agctcactca ttaggcaccc caggctttac
      121 actttatgct tccggctcgt atgttgtgtg gaattgtgag cggataacaa tttcacacat
      181 actagagaaa gaggagaaat actagatggt gagcaagggc gaggaggata acatggccat
      241 catcaaggag ttcatgcgct tcaaggtgca catggagggc tccgtgaacg gccacgagtt
      301 cgagatcgag ggcgagggcg agggccgccc ctacgagggc acccagaccg ccaagctgaa
      361 ggtgaccaag ggtggccccc tgcccttcgc ctgggacatc ctgtcccctc agttcatgta
      421 cggctccaag gcctacgtga agcaccccgc cgacatcccc gactacttga agctgtcctt
      481 ccccgagggc ttcaagtggg agcgcgtgat gaacttcgag gacggcggcg tggtgaccgt
      541 gacccaggac tcctccttgc aggacggcga gttcatctac aaggtgaagc tgcgcggcac
      601 caacttcccc tccgacggcc ccgtaatgca gaagaaaacc atgggctggg aggcctcctc
      661 cgagcggatg taccccgagg acggcgccct gaagggcgag atcaagcaga ggctgaagct
      721 gaaggacggc ggccactacg acgctgaggt caagaccacc tacaaggcca agaagcccgt
      781 gcagctgccc ggcgcctaca acgtcaacat caagttggac atcacctccc acaacgagga
      841 ctacaccatc gtggaacagt acgaacgcgc cgagggccgc cactccaccg gcggcatgga
      901 cgagctgtac aagtaatact agagccaggc atcaaataaa acgaaaggct cagtcgaaag
      961 actgggcctt tcgttttatc tgttgtttgt cggtgaacgc tctctactag agtcacactg
     1021 gctcaccttc gggtgggcct ttctgcgttt atagggctta gccttattgg tttcttaggc
     1081 gctgcctcgc gtggatccgg cttactaaaa gccagataac agtatgcgta tttgcgcgct
     1141 gatttttgcg gtataagaat atatactgat atgtataccc gaagtatgtc aaaaagaggt
     1201 gtgctatgaa gcagcgtatt acagtgacag ttgacagcga cagctatcag ttgctcaagg
     1261 catatatgat gtcaatatct ccggtctggt aagcacaacc atgcagaatg aagcccgtcg
     1321 tctgcgtgcc gaacgctgga aagcggaaaa tcaggaaggg atggctgagg tcgcccggtt
     1381 tattgaaatg aacggctctt ttgctgacga gaacagggac tggtgaaatg cagtttaagg
     1441 tttacaccta taaaagagag agccgttatc gtctgtttgt ggatgtacag agtgatatta
     1501 ttgacacgcc cgggcgacgg atggtgatcc ccctggccag tgcacgtctg ctgtcagata
     1561 aagtctcccg tgaactttac ccggtggtgc atatcgggga tgaaagctgg cgcatgatga
     1621 ccaccgatat ggccagtgtg cctgtctccg ttatcgggga agaagtggct gatctcagcc
     1681 accgcgaaaa tgacatcaaa aacgccatta acctgatgtt ctggggaata taattaagcc
     1741 agccccgaca cccgccaaca cccgctgacg cgccctgacg ggcttgtctg ctcccggcat
     1801 ccgcttacag acaagctgtg acccactcaa gtggctcttc tcggttactg agaccacaga
     1861 gtggggcact cagagacgca cccttggcgt ccaaccagcg gcaccagcgg cgcgaattga
     1921 cataagcctg ttcggttcgt aaactgtaat gcaagtagcg tatgcgctca cgcaactggt
     1981 ccagaacctt gaccgaacgc agcggtggta acggcgcagt ggcggttttc atggcttgtt
     2041 atgactgttt ttttgtacag tctatgcctc gggcatccaa gcagcaagcg cgttacgccg
     2101 tgggtcgatg tttgatgtta tggagcagca acgatgttac gcagcagcaa cgatgttacg
     2161 cagcagggca gtcgccctaa aacaaagtta ggtggctcaa gtatgggcat cattcgcaca
     2221 tgtaggctcg gccctgacca agtcaaatcc atgcgggctg ctcttgatct tttcggtcgt
     2281 gagttcgggg acgtagccac ctactcccaa catcagccgg actccgatta cctcgggaac
     2341 ttgctccgta gtaagacatt catcgcgctt gctgccttcg accaagaagc ggttgttggc
     2401 gctctcgcgg cttacgttct gcccaggttt gagcagccgc gtagtgagat ctatatctat
     2461 gatctcgcag tctccggcga gcaccggagg cagggcattg ccaccgcgct catcaatctc
     2521 ctcaagcatg aggccaacgc gcttggtgct tatgtgatct acgtgcaagc agattacggt
     2581 gacgatcccg cagtggctct ctatacaaag ttgggcatac gggaagaagt gatgcacttt
     2641 gatatcgacc caagtaccgc cacctaaatt aagcagaagg ccatcctgac ggatggcctt
     2701 tttgcgtttc ccatgtcagc cgttaagtgt tcctgtgtca ctgaaaattg ctttgagagg
     2761 ctctaagggc ttctcagtgc gttacatccc tggcttgttg tccacaaccg ttaaacctta
     2821 aaagctttaa aagccttata tattcttttt tttcttataa aacttaaaac cttagaggct
     2881 atttaagttg ctgatttata ttaattttat tgttcaaaca tgagagctta gtacgtgaaa
     2941 catgagagct tagtacgtta gccatgagag cttagtacgt tagccatgag ggtttagttc
     3001 gttaaacatg agagcttagt acgttaaaca tgagagctta gtacgtgaaa catgagagct
     3061 tagtacgtac tatcaacagg ttccaagcgt ctca
//
