# Supplementary material for: In- & Out-Cloning: Plasmid toolboxes for scarless transcription unit and modular Golden Gate acceptor plasmid assembly
Source: bioRxiv preprint, doi:10.1101/2024.06.22.600171, version 1 (2024-06-22)
Supplement: Supporting Data S2 [file 600171_file04.zip › pSL_Out-Cloning_L0_part_plasmids/pSL684.gbk]

LOCUS       pSL684        3094 bp DNA     circular SYN 21-MAR-2024
DEFINITION  .
ACCESSION   .
VERSION     .
KEYWORDS    .
SOURCE      synthetic DNA construct
  ORGANISM  synthetic DNA construct
REFERENCE   1  (bases 1 to 3094)
  AUTHORS   .
  TITLE     Direct Submission
  JOURNAL   Exported Mar 21, 2024 from SnapGene 6.2.0
            https://www.snapgene.com
FEATURES             Location/Qualifiers
     source          1..3094
                     /mol_type="other DNA"
                     /note="color: #ffffff"
                     /organism="synthetic DNA construct"
     promoter        116..146
                     /standard_name="lac promoter"
                     /label=lac promoter
                     /note="promoter for the <i>E. coli lac</i> operon"
                     /note="This feature has 3 segments:
                        1: 116 .. 121 / #ffffff
                        2: 122 .. 139 / #ffffff
                        3: 140 .. 146 / #ffffff"
     promoter        188..199
                     /standard_name="RBS"
                     /label=RBS promoter
                     /note="color: #ffffff"
     CDS             206..916
                     /codon_start=1
                     /standard_name="mCherry"
                     /product="monomeric derivative of DsRed fluorescent
                     protein"
                     /label=mCherry
                     /note="mammalian codon-optimized"
                     /note="color: #993366"
                     /translation="MVSKGEEDNMAIIKEFMRFKVHMEGSVNGHEFEIEGEGEGRPYEG
                     TQTAKLKVTKGGPLPFAWDILSPQFMYGSKAYVKHPADIPDYLKLSFPEGFKWERVMNF
                     EDGGVVTVTQDSSLQDGEFIYKVKLRGTNFPSDGPVMQKKTMGWEASSERMYPEDGALK
                     GEIKQRLKLKDGGHYDAEVKTTYKAKKPVQLPGAYNVNIKLDITSHNEDYTIVEQYERA
                     EGRHSTGGMDELYK"
     terminator      933..978
                     /standard_name="rrnB T1 terminator"
                     /label=rrnB T1 terminator
                     /note="transcription terminator T1 from the <i>E. coli
                     rrnB</i> gene"
                     /note="color: #ffffff"
     terminator      1020..1047
                     /standard_name="T7Te terminator"
                     /label=T7Te terminator
                     /note="phage T7 early transcription terminator"
                     /note="color: #ffffff"
     CDS             1428..1733
                     /standard_name="ccdB"
                     /label=ccdB
                     /note="color: #993366; direction: RIGHT"
     CDS             2134..2667
                     /standard_name="GentR"
                     /label=GentR
                     /note="color: #ccffcc; direction: RIGHT"
     terminator      2675..2702
                     /standard_name="rrnB T2 terminator"
                     /label=rrnB T2 terminator
                     /note="transcription terminator T2 from the <i>E. coli
                     rrnB</i> gene"
                     /note="color: #ffffff"
     rep_origin      2711..3082
                     /label=ori
                     /note="color: #ffff00"
ORIGIN
        1 cacgccactt cgtgcaggtc tcattacttc tgaagagcag gtttcccgac tggaaagcgg
       61 gcagtgagcg caacgcaatt aatgtgagtt agctcactca ttaggcaccc caggctttac
      121 actttatgct tccggctcgt atgttgtgtg gaattgtgag cggataacaa tttcacacat
      181 actagagaaa gaggagaaat actagatggt gagcaagggc gaggaggata acatggccat
      241 catcaaggag ttcatgcgct tcaaggtgca catggagggc tccgtgaacg gccacgagtt
      301 cgagatcgag ggcgagggcg agggccgccc ctacgagggc acccagaccg ccaagctgaa
      361 ggtgaccaag ggtggccccc tgcccttcgc ctgggacatc ctgtcccctc agttcatgta
      421 cggctccaag gcctacgtga agcaccccgc cgacatcccc gactacttga agctgtcctt
      481 ccccgagggc ttcaagtggg agcgcgtgat gaacttcgag gacggcggcg tggtgaccgt
      541 gacccaggac tcctccttgc aggacggcga gttcatctac aaggtgaagc tgcgcggcac
      601 caacttcccc tccgacggcc ccgtaatgca gaagaaaacc atgggctggg aggcctcctc
      661 cgagcggatg taccccgagg acggcgccct gaagggcgag atcaagcaga ggctgaagct
      721 gaaggacggc ggccactacg acgctgaggt caagaccacc tacaaggcca agaagcccgt
      781 gcagctgccc ggcgcctaca acgtcaacat caagttggac atcacctccc acaacgagga
      841 ctacaccatc gtggaacagt acgaacgcgc cgagggccgc cactccaccg gcggcatgga
      901 cgagctgtac aagtaatact agagccaggc atcaaataaa acgaaaggct cagtcgaaag
      961 actgggcctt tcgttttatc tgttgtttgt cggtgaacgc tctctactag agtcacactg
     1021 gctcaccttc gggtgggcct ttctgcgttt atagggctta gccttattgg tttcttaggc
     1081 gctgcctcgc gtggatccgg cttactaaaa gccagataac agtatgcgta tttgcgcgct
     1141 gatttttgcg gtataagaat atatactgat atgtataccc gaagtatgtc aaaaagaggt
     1201 gtgctatgaa gcagcgtatt acagtgacag ttgacagcga cagctatcag ttgctcaagg
     1261 catatatgat gtcaatatct ccggtctggt aagcacaacc atgcagaatg aagcccgtcg
     1321 tctgcgtgcc gaacgctgga aagcggaaaa tcaggaaggg atggctgagg tcgcccggtt
     1381 tattgaaatg aacggctctt ttgctgacga gaacagggac tggtgaaatg cagtttaagg
     1441 tttacaccta taaaagagag agccgttatc gtctgtttgt ggatgtacag agtgatatta
     1501 ttgacacgcc cgggcgacgg atggtgatcc ccctggccag tgcacgtctg ctgtcagata
     1561 aagtctcccg tgaactttac ccggtggtgc atatcgggga tgaaagctgg cgcatgatga
     1621 ccaccgatat ggccagtgtg cctgtctccg ttatcgggga agaagtggct gatctcagcc
     1681 accgcgaaaa tgacatcaaa aacgccatta acctgatgtt ctggggaata taattaagcc
     1741 agccccgaca cccgccaaca cccgctgacg cgccctgacg ggcttgtctg ctcccggcat
     1801 ccgcttacag acaagctgtg acccactcaa gtggctcttc tcggcagatg agaccacaga
     1861 gtggggcact cagagacgca cccttggcgt ccaaccagcg gcaccagcgg cgcgaattga
     1921 cataagcctg ttcggttcgt aaactgtaat gcaagtagcg tatgcgctca cgcaactggt
     1981 ccagaacctt gaccgaacgc agcggtggta acggcgcagt ggcggttttc atggcttgtt
     2041 atgactgttt ttttgtacag tctatgcctc gggcatccaa gcagcaagcg cgttacgccg
     2101 tgggtcgatg tttgatgtta tggagcagca acgatgttac gcagcagcaa cgatgttacg
     2161 cagcagggca gtcgccctaa aacaaagtta ggtggctcaa gtatgggcat cattcgcaca
     2221 tgtaggctcg gccctgacca agtcaaatcc atgcgggctg ctcttgatct tttcggtcgt
     2281 gagttcgggg acgtagccac ctactcccaa catcagccgg actccgatta cctcgggaac
     2341 ttgctccgta gtaagacatt catcgcgctt gctgccttcg accaagaagc ggttgttggc
     2401 gctctcgcgg cttacgttct gcccaggttt gagcagccgc gtagtgagat ctatatctat
     2461 gatctcgcag tctccggcga gcaccggagg cagggcattg ccaccgcgct catcaatctc
     2521 ctcaagcatg aggccaacgc gcttggtgct tatgtgatct acgtgcaagc agattacggt
     2581 gacgatcccg cagtggctct ctatacaaag ttgggcatac gggaagaagt gatgcacttt
     2641 gatatcgacc caagtaccgc cacctaaatt aagcagaagg ccatcctgac ggatggcctt
     2701 tttgcgtttc ccatgtcagc cgttaagtgt tcctgtgtca ctgaaaattg ctttgagagg
     2761 ctctaagggc ttctcagtgc gttacatccc tggcttgttg tccacaaccg ttaaacctta
     2821 aaagctttaa aagccttata tattcttttt tttcttataa aacttaaaac cttagaggct
     2881 atttaagttg ctgatttata ttaattttat tgttcaaaca tgagagctta gtacgtgaaa
     2941 catgagagct tagtacgtta gccatgagag cttagtacgt tagccatgag ggtttagttc
     3001 gttaaacatg agagcttagt acgttaaaca tgagagctta gtacgtgaaa catgagagct
     3061 tagtacgtac tatcaacagg ttccaagcgt ctca
//
