# Supplementary material for: In- & Out-Cloning: Plasmid toolboxes for scarless transcription unit and modular Golden Gate acceptor plasmid assembly
Source: bioRxiv preprint, doi:10.1101/2024.06.22.600171, version 1 (2024-06-22)
Supplement: Supporting Data S2 [file 600171_file04.zip › pSL_Out-Cloning_L0_part_plasmids/pSL685.gbk]

LOCUS       pSL685        3094 bp DNA     circular SYN 21-MAR-2024
DEFINITION  .
ACCESSION   .
VERSION     .
KEYWORDS    .
SOURCE      synthetic DNA construct
  ORGANISM  synthetic DNA construct
REFERENCE   1  (bases 1 to 3094)
  AUTHORS   .
  TITLE     Direct Submission
  JOURNAL   Exported Mar 21, 2024 from SnapGene 6.2.0
            https://www.snapgene.com
FEATURES             Location/Qualifiers
     source          1..3094
                     /mol_type="other DNA"
                     /note="color: #ffffff"
                     /organism="synthetic DNA construct"
     promoter        116..146
                     /standard_name="lac promoter"
                     /label=lac promoter
                     /note="promoter for the <i>E. coli lac</i> operon"
                     /note="This feature has 3 segments:
                        1: 116 .. 121 / #ffffff
                        2: 122 .. 139 / #ffffff
                        3: 140 .. 146 / #ffffff"
     promoter        188..199
                     /standard_name="RBS"
                     /label=RBS promoter
                     /note="color: #ffffff"
     CDS             206..916
                     /codon_start=1
                     /standard_name="mCherry"
                     /product="monomeric derivative of DsRed fluorescent
                     protein"
                     /label=mCherry
                     /note="mammalian codon-optimized"
                     /note="color: #993366"
                     /translation="MVSKGEEDNMAIIKEFMRFKVHMEGSVNGHEFEIEGEGEGRPYEG
                     TQTAKLKVTKGGPLPFAWDILSPQFMYGSKAYVKHPADIPDYLKLSFPEGFKWERVMNF
                     EDGGVVTVTQDSSLQDGEFIYKVKLRGTNFPSDGPVMQKKTMGWEASSERMYPEDGALK
                     GEIKQRLKLKDGGHYDAEVKTTYKAKKPVQLPGAYNVNIKLDITSHNEDYTIVEQYERA
                     EGRHSTGGMDELYK"
     terminator      936..979
                     /gene="<i>Escherichia coli rrnB</i>"
                     /standard_name="rrnB T1 terminator"
                     /label=rrnB T1 terminator
                     /note="transcription terminator T1 from the <i>E. coli
                     rrnB</i> gene"
                     /note="color: #ffffff"
     terminator      1020..1047
                     /standard_name="T7Te terminator"
                     /label=T7Te terminator
                     /note="phage T7 early transcription terminator"
                     /note="color: #ffffff"
     CDS             1428..1733
                     /standard_name="ccdB"
                     /label=ccdB
                     /note="color: #993366; direction: RIGHT"
     CDS             2134..2667
                     /standard_name="GentR"
                     /label=GentR
                     /note="color: #ccffcc; direction: RIGHT"
     terminator      2675..2702
                     /standard_name="rrnB T2 terminator"
                     /label=rrnB T2 terminator
                     /note="transcription terminator T2 from the <i>E. coli
                     rrnB</i> gene"
                     /note="color: #ffffff"
     rep_origin      2711..3082
                     /label=ori
                     /note="color: #ffff00"
ORIGIN
        1 cacgccactt cgtgcaggtc tcacagattc tgaagagcag gtttcccgac tggaaagcgg
       61 gcagtgagcg caacgcaatt aatgtgagtt agctcactca ttaggcaccc caggctttac
      121 actttatgct tccggctcgt atgttgtgtg gaattgtgag cggataacaa tttcacacat
      181 actagagaaa gaggagaaat actagatggt gagcaagggc gaggaggata acatggccat
      241 catcaaggag ttcatgcgct tcaaggtgca catggagggc tccgtgaacg gccacgagtt
      301 cgagatcgag ggcgagggcg agggccgccc ctacgagggc acccagaccg ccaagctgaa
      361 ggtgaccaag ggtggccccc tgcccttcgc ctgggacatc ctgtcccctc agttcatgta
      421 cggctccaag gcctacgtga agcaccccgc cgacatcccc gactacttga agctgtcctt
      481 ccccgagggc ttcaagtggg agcgcgtgat gaacttcgag gacggcggcg tggtgaccgt
      541 gacccaggac tcctccttgc aggacggcga gttcatctac aaggtgaagc tgcgcggcac
      601 caacttcccc tccgacggcc ccgtaatgca gaagaaaacc atgggctggg aggcctcctc
      661 cgagcggatg taccccgagg acggcgccct gaagggcgag atcaagcaga ggctgaagct
      721 gaaggacggc ggccactacg acgctgaggt caagaccacc tacaaggcca agaagcccgt
      781 gcagctgccc ggcgcctaca acgtcaacat caagttggac atcacctccc acaacgagga
      841 ctacaccatc gtggaacagt acgaacgcgc cgagggccgc cactccaccg gcggcatgga
      901 cgagctgtac aagtaatact agagccaggc atcaaataaa acgaaaggct cagtcgaaag
      961 actgggcctt tcgttttatc tgttgtttgt cggtgaacgc tctctactag agtcacactg
     1021 gctcaccttc gggtgggcct ttctgcgttt atagggctta gccttattgg tttcttaggc
     1081 gctgcctcgc gtggatccgg cttactaaaa gccagataac agtatgcgta tttgcgcgct
     1141 gatttttgcg gtataagaat atatactgat atgtataccc gaagtatgtc aaaaagaggt
     1201 gtgctatgaa gcagcgtatt acagtgacag ttgacagcga cagctatcag ttgctcaagg
     1261 catatatgat gtcaatatct ccggtctggt aagcacaacc atgcagaatg aagcccgtcg
     1321 tctgcgtgcc gaacgctgga aagcggaaaa tcaggaaggg atggctgagg tcgcccggtt
     1381 tattgaaatg aacggctctt ttgctgacga gaacagggac tggtgaaatg cagtttaagg
     1441 tttacaccta taaaagagag agccgttatc gtctgtttgt ggatgtacag agtgatatta
     1501 ttgacacgcc cgggcgacgg atggtgatcc ccctggccag tgcacgtctg ctgtcagata
     1561 aagtctcccg tgaactttac ccggtggtgc atatcgggga tgaaagctgg cgcatgatga
     1621 ccaccgatat ggccagtgtg cctgtctccg ttatcgggga agaagtggct gatctcagcc
     1681 accgcgaaaa tgacatcaaa aacgccatta acctgatgtt ctggggaata taattaagcc
     1741 agccccgaca cccgccaaca cccgctgacg cgccctgacg ggcttgtctg ctcccggcat
     1801 ccgcttacag acaagctgtg acccactcaa gtggctcttc tcggtgtgtg agaccacaga
     1861 gtggggcact cagagacgca cccttggcgt ccaaccagcg gcaccagcgg cgcgaattga
     1921 cataagcctg ttcggttcgt aaactgtaat gcaagtagcg tatgcgctca cgcaactggt
     1981 ccagaacctt gaccgaacgc agcggtggta acggcgcagt ggcggttttc atggcttgtt
     2041 atgactgttt ttttgtacag tctatgcctc gggcatccaa gcagcaagcg cgttacgccg
     2101 tgggtcgatg tttgatgtta tggagcagca acgatgttac gcagcagcaa cgatgttacg
     2161 cagcagggca gtcgccctaa aacaaagtta ggtggctcaa gtatgggcat cattcgcaca
     2221 tgtaggctcg gccctgacca agtcaaatcc atgcgggctg ctcttgatct tttcggtcgt
     2281 gagttcgggg acgtagccac ctactcccaa catcagccgg actccgatta cctcgggaac
     2341 ttgctccgta gtaagacatt catcgcgctt gctgccttcg accaagaagc ggttgttggc
     2401 gctctcgcgg cttacgttct gcccaggttt gagcagccgc gtagtgagat ctatatctat
     2461 gatctcgcag tctccggcga gcaccggagg cagggcattg ccaccgcgct catcaatctc
     2521 ctcaagcatg aggccaacgc gcttggtgct tatgtgatct acgtgcaagc agattacggt
     2581 gacgatcccg cagtggctct ctatacaaag ttgggcatac gggaagaagt gatgcacttt
     2641 gatatcgacc caagtaccgc cacctaaatt aagcagaagg ccatcctgac ggatggcctt
     2701 tttgcgtttc ccatgtcagc cgttaagtgt tcctgtgtca ctgaaaattg ctttgagagg
     2761 ctctaagggc ttctcagtgc gttacatccc tggcttgttg tccacaaccg ttaaacctta
     2821 aaagctttaa aagccttata tattcttttt tttcttataa aacttaaaac cttagaggct
     2881 atttaagttg ctgatttata ttaattttat tgttcaaaca tgagagctta gtacgtgaaa
     2941 catgagagct tagtacgtta gccatgagag cttagtacgt tagccatgag ggtttagttc
     3001 gttaaacatg agagcttagt acgttaaaca tgagagctta gtacgtgaaa catgagagct
     3061 tagtacgtac tatcaacagg ttccaagcgt ctca
//
