# Supplementary material for: In- & Out-Cloning: Plasmid toolboxes for scarless transcription unit and modular Golden Gate acceptor plasmid assembly
Source: bioRxiv preprint, doi:10.1101/2024.06.22.600171, version 1 (2024-06-22)
Supplement: Supporting Data S2 [file 600171_file04.zip › pSL_Out-Cloning_L0_part_plasmids/pSL686.gbk]

LOCUS       pSL686        3094 bp DNA     circular SYN 21-MAR-2024
DEFINITION  .
ACCESSION   .
VERSION     .
KEYWORDS    .
SOURCE      synthetic DNA construct
  ORGANISM  synthetic DNA construct
REFERENCE   1  (bases 1 to 3094)
  AUTHORS   .
  TITLE     Direct Submission
  JOURNAL   Exported Mar 21, 2024 from SnapGene 6.2.0
            https://www.snapgene.com
FEATURES             Location/Qualifiers
     source          1..3094
                     /mol_type="other DNA"
                     /note="color: #ffffff"
                     /organism="synthetic DNA construct"
     promoter        116..146
                     /standard_name="lac promoter"
                     /label=lac promoter
                     /note="promoter for the <i>E. coli lac</i> operon"
                     /note="This feature has 3 segments:
                        1: 116 .. 121 / #ffffff
                        2: 122 .. 139 / #ffffff
                        3: 140 .. 146 / #ffffff"
     promoter        188..199
                     /standard_name="RBS"
                     /label=RBS promoter
                     /note="color: #ffffff"
     CDS             206..916
                     /codon_start=1
                     /standard_name="mCherry"
                     /product="monomeric derivative of DsRed fluorescent
                     protein"
                     /label=mCherry
                     /note="mammalian codon-optimized"
                     /note="color: #993366"
                     /translation="MVSKGEEDNMAIIKEFMRFKVHMEGSVNGHEFEIEGEGEGRPYEG
                     TQTAKLKVTKGGPLPFAWDILSPQFMYGSKAYVKHPADIPDYLKLSFPEGFKWERVMNF
                     EDGGVVTVTQDSSLQDGEFIYKVKLRGTNFPSDGPVMQKKTMGWEASSERMYPEDGALK
                     GEIKQRLKLKDGGHYDAEVKTTYKAKKPVQLPGAYNVNIKLDITSHNEDYTIVEQYERA
                     EGRHSTGGMDELYK"
     terminator      936..979
                     /gene="<i>Escherichia coli rrnB</i>"
                     /standard_name="rrnB T1 terminator"
                     /label=rrnB T1 terminator
                     /note="transcription terminator T1 from the <i>E. coli
                     rrnB</i> gene"
                     /note="color: #ffffff"
     terminator      1020..1047
                     /standard_name="T7Te terminator"
                     /label=T7Te terminator
                     /note="phage T7 early transcription terminator"
                     /note="color: #ffffff"
     CDS             1428..1733
                     /standard_name="ccdB"
                     /label=ccdB
                     /note="color: #993366; direction: RIGHT"
     CDS             2134..2667
                     /standard_name="GentR"
                     /label=GentR
                     /note="color: #ccffcc; direction: RIGHT"
     terminator      2675..2702
                     /standard_name="rrnB T2 terminator"
                     /label=rrnB T2 terminator
                     /note="transcription terminator T2 from the <i>E. coli
                     rrnB</i> gene"
                     /note="color: #ffffff"
     rep_origin      2711..3082
                     /label=ori
                     /note="color: #ffff00"
ORIGIN
        1 cacgccactt cgtgcaggtc tcatgtgttc tgaagagcag gtttcccgac tggaaagcgg
       61 gcagtgagcg caacgcaatt aatgtgagtt agctcactca ttaggcaccc caggctttac
      121 actttatgct tccggctcgt atgttgtgtg gaattgtgag cggataacaa tttcacacat
      181 actagagaaa gaggagaaat actagatggt gagcaagggc gaggaggata acatggccat
      241 catcaaggag ttcatgcgct tcaaggtgca catggagggc tccgtgaacg gccacgagtt
      301 cgagatcgag ggcgagggcg agggccgccc ctacgagggc acccagaccg ccaagctgaa
      361 ggtgaccaag ggtggccccc tgcccttcgc ctgggacatc ctgtcccctc agttcatgta
      421 cggctccaag gcctacgtga agcaccccgc cgacatcccc gactacttga agctgtcctt
      481 ccccgagggc ttcaagtggg agcgcgtgat gaacttcgag gacggcggcg tggtgaccgt
      541 gacccaggac tcctccttgc aggacggcga gttcatctac aaggtgaagc tgcgcggcac
      601 caacttcccc tccgacggcc ccgtaatgca gaagaaaacc atgggctggg aggcctcctc
      661 cgagcggatg taccccgagg acggcgccct gaagggcgag atcaagcaga ggctgaagct
      721 gaaggacggc ggccactacg acgctgaggt caagaccacc tacaaggcca agaagcccgt
      781 gcagctgccc ggcgcctaca acgtcaacat caagttggac atcacctccc acaacgagga
      841 ctacaccatc gtggaacagt acgaacgcgc cgagggccgc cactccaccg gcggcatgga
      901 cgagctgtac aagtaatact agagccaggc atcaaataaa acgaaaggct cagtcgaaag
      961 actgggcctt tcgttttatc tgttgtttgt cggtgaacgc tctctactag agtcacactg
     1021 gctcaccttc gggtgggcct ttctgcgttt atagggctta gccttattgg tttcttaggc
     1081 gctgcctcgc gtggatccgg cttactaaaa gccagataac agtatgcgta tttgcgcgct
     1141 gatttttgcg gtataagaat atatactgat atgtataccc gaagtatgtc aaaaagaggt
     1201 gtgctatgaa gcagcgtatt acagtgacag ttgacagcga cagctatcag ttgctcaagg
     1261 catatatgat gtcaatatct ccggtctggt aagcacaacc atgcagaatg aagcccgtcg
     1321 tctgcgtgcc gaacgctgga aagcggaaaa tcaggaaggg atggctgagg tcgcccggtt
     1381 tattgaaatg aacggctctt ttgctgacga gaacagggac tggtgaaatg cagtttaagg
     1441 tttacaccta taaaagagag agccgttatc gtctgtttgt ggatgtacag agtgatatta
     1501 ttgacacgcc cgggcgacgg atggtgatcc ccctggccag tgcacgtctg ctgtcagata
     1561 aagtctcccg tgaactttac ccggtggtgc atatcgggga tgaaagctgg cgcatgatga
     1621 ccaccgatat ggccagtgtg cctgtctccg ttatcgggga agaagtggct gatctcagcc
     1681 accgcgaaaa tgacatcaaa aacgccatta acctgatgtt ctggggaata taattaagcc
     1741 agccccgaca cccgccaaca cccgctgacg cgccctgacg ggcttgtctg ctcccggcat
     1801 ccgcttacag acaagctgtg acccactcaa gtggctcttc tcgggagctg agaccacaga
     1861 gtggggcact cagagacgca cccttggcgt ccaaccagcg gcaccagcgg cgcgaattga
     1921 cataagcctg ttcggttcgt aaactgtaat gcaagtagcg tatgcgctca cgcaactggt
     1981 ccagaacctt gaccgaacgc agcggtggta acggcgcagt ggcggttttc atggcttgtt
     2041 atgactgttt ttttgtacag tctatgcctc gggcatccaa gcagcaagcg cgttacgccg
     2101 tgggtcgatg tttgatgtta tggagcagca acgatgttac gcagcagcaa cgatgttacg
     2161 cagcagggca gtcgccctaa aacaaagtta ggtggctcaa gtatgggcat cattcgcaca
     2221 tgtaggctcg gccctgacca agtcaaatcc atgcgggctg ctcttgatct tttcggtcgt
     2281 gagttcgggg acgtagccac ctactcccaa catcagccgg actccgatta cctcgggaac
     2341 ttgctccgta gtaagacatt catcgcgctt gctgccttcg accaagaagc ggttgttggc
     2401 gctctcgcgg cttacgttct gcccaggttt gagcagccgc gtagtgagat ctatatctat
     2461 gatctcgcag tctccggcga gcaccggagg cagggcattg ccaccgcgct catcaatctc
     2521 ctcaagcatg aggccaacgc gcttggtgct tatgtgatct acgtgcaagc agattacggt
     2581 gacgatcccg cagtggctct ctatacaaag ttgggcatac gggaagaagt gatgcacttt
     2641 gatatcgacc caagtaccgc cacctaaatt aagcagaagg ccatcctgac ggatggcctt
     2701 tttgcgtttc ccatgtcagc cgttaagtgt tcctgtgtca ctgaaaattg ctttgagagg
     2761 ctctaagggc ttctcagtgc gttacatccc tggcttgttg tccacaaccg ttaaacctta
     2821 aaagctttaa aagccttata tattcttttt tttcttataa aacttaaaac cttagaggct
     2881 atttaagttg ctgatttata ttaattttat tgttcaaaca tgagagctta gtacgtgaaa
     2941 catgagagct tagtacgtta gccatgagag cttagtacgt tagccatgag ggtttagttc
     3001 gttaaacatg agagcttagt acgttaaaca tgagagctta gtacgtgaaa catgagagct
     3061 tagtacgtac tatcaacagg ttccaagcgt ctca
//
