# Supplementary material for: In- & Out-Cloning: Plasmid toolboxes for scarless transcription unit and modular Golden Gate acceptor plasmid assembly
Source: bioRxiv preprint, doi:10.1101/2024.06.22.600171, version 1 (2024-06-22)
Supplement: Supporting Data S2 [file 600171_file04.zip › pSL_Out-Cloning_L0_part_plasmids/pSL687.gbk]

LOCUS       pSL687        3094 bp DNA     circular SYN 21-MAR-2024
DEFINITION  .
ACCESSION   .
VERSION     .
KEYWORDS    .
SOURCE      synthetic DNA construct
  ORGANISM  synthetic DNA construct
REFERENCE   1  (bases 1 to 3094)
  AUTHORS   .
  TITLE     Direct Submission
  JOURNAL   Exported Mar 21, 2024 from SnapGene 6.2.0
            https://www.snapgene.com
FEATURES             Location/Qualifiers
     source          1..3094
                     /mol_type="other DNA"
                     /note="color: #ffffff"
                     /organism="synthetic DNA construct"
     promoter        116..146
                     /standard_name="lac promoter"
                     /label=lac promoter
                     /note="promoter for the <i>E. coli lac</i> operon"
                     /note="This feature has 3 segments:
                        1: 116 .. 121 / #ffffff
                        2: 122 .. 139 / #ffffff
                        3: 140 .. 146 / #ffffff"
     promoter        188..199
                     /standard_name="RBS"
                     /label=RBS promoter
                     /note="color: #ffffff"
     CDS             206..916
                     /codon_start=1
                     /standard_name="mCherry"
                     /product="monomeric derivative of DsRed fluorescent
                     protein"
                     /label=mCherry
                     /note="mammalian codon-optimized"
                     /note="color: #993366"
                     /translation="MVSKGEEDNMAIIKEFMRFKVHMEGSVNGHEFEIEGEGEGRPYEG
                     TQTAKLKVTKGGPLPFAWDILSPQFMYGSKAYVKHPADIPDYLKLSFPEGFKWERVMNF
                     EDGGVVTVTQDSSLQDGEFIYKVKLRGTNFPSDGPVMQKKTMGWEASSERMYPEDGALK
                     GEIKQRLKLKDGGHYDAEVKTTYKAKKPVQLPGAYNVNIKLDITSHNEDYTIVEQYERA
                     EGRHSTGGMDELYK"
     terminator      933..978
                     /standard_name="rrnB T1 terminator"
                     /label=rrnB T1 terminator
                     /note="transcription terminator T1 from the <i>E. coli
                     rrnB</i> gene"
                     /note="color: #ffffff"
     terminator      1020..1047
                     /standard_name="T7Te terminator"
                     /label=T7Te terminator
                     /note="phage T7 early transcription terminator"
                     /note="color: #ffffff"
     CDS             1428..1733
                     /standard_name="ccdB"
                     /label=ccdB
                     /note="color: #993366; direction: RIGHT"
     CDS             2134..2667
                     /standard_name="GentR"
                     /label=GentR
                     /note="color: #ccffcc; direction: RIGHT"
     terminator      2675..2702
                     /standard_name="rrnB T2 terminator"
                     /label=rrnB T2 terminator
                     /note="transcription terminator T2 from the <i>E. coli
                     rrnB</i> gene"
                     /note="color: #ffffff"
     rep_origin      2711..3082
                     /label=ori
                     /note="color: #ffff00"
ORIGIN
        1 cacgccactt cgtgcaggtc tcagagcttc tgaagagcag gtttcccgac tggaaagcgg
       61 gcagtgagcg caacgcaatt aatgtgagtt agctcactca ttaggcaccc caggctttac
      121 actttatgct tccggctcgt atgttgtgtg gaattgtgag cggataacaa tttcacacat
      181 actagagaaa gaggagaaat actagatggt gagcaagggc gaggaggata acatggccat
      241 catcaaggag ttcatgcgct tcaaggtgca catggagggc tccgtgaacg gccacgagtt
      301 cgagatcgag ggcgagggcg agggccgccc ctacgagggc acccagaccg ccaagctgaa
      361 ggtgaccaag ggtggccccc tgcccttcgc ctgggacatc ctgtcccctc agttcatgta
      421 cggctccaag gcctacgtga agcaccccgc cgacatcccc gactacttga agctgtcctt
      481 ccccgagggc ttcaagtggg agcgcgtgat gaacttcgag gacggcggcg tggtgaccgt
      541 gacccaggac tcctccttgc aggacggcga gttcatctac aaggtgaagc tgcgcggcac
      601 caacttcccc tccgacggcc ccgtaatgca gaagaaaacc atgggctggg aggcctcctc
      661 cgagcggatg taccccgagg acggcgccct gaagggcgag atcaagcaga ggctgaagct
      721 gaaggacggc ggccactacg acgctgaggt caagaccacc tacaaggcca agaagcccgt
      781 gcagctgccc ggcgcctaca acgtcaacat caagttggac atcacctccc acaacgagga
      841 ctacaccatc gtggaacagt acgaacgcgc cgagggccgc cactccaccg gcggcatgga
      901 cgagctgtac aagtaatact agagccaggc atcaaataaa acgaaaggct cagtcgaaag
      961 actgggcctt tcgttttatc tgttgtttgt cggtgaacgc tctctactag agtcacactg
     1021 gctcaccttc gggtgggcct ttctgcgttt atagggctta gccttattgg tttcttaggc
     1081 gctgcctcgc gtggatccgg cttactaaaa gccagataac agtatgcgta tttgcgcgct
     1141 gatttttgcg gtataagaat atatactgat atgtataccc gaagtatgtc aaaaagaggt
     1201 gtgctatgaa gcagcgtatt acagtgacag ttgacagcga cagctatcag ttgctcaagg
     1261 catatatgat gtcaatatct ccggtctggt aagcacaacc atgcagaatg aagcccgtcg
     1321 tctgcgtgcc gaacgctgga aagcggaaaa tcaggaaggg atggctgagg tcgcccggtt
     1381 tattgaaatg aacggctctt ttgctgacga gaacagggac tggtgaaatg cagtttaagg
     1441 tttacaccta taaaagagag agccgttatc gtctgtttgt ggatgtacag agtgatatta
     1501 ttgacacgcc cgggcgacgg atggtgatcc ccctggccag tgcacgtctg ctgtcagata
     1561 aagtctcccg tgaactttac ccggtggtgc atatcgggga tgaaagctgg cgcatgatga
     1621 ccaccgatat ggccagtgtg cctgtctccg ttatcgggga agaagtggct gatctcagcc
     1681 accgcgaaaa tgacatcaaa aacgccatta acctgatgtt ctggggaata taattaagcc
     1741 agccccgaca cccgccaaca cccgctgacg cgccctgacg ggcttgtctg ctcccggcat
     1801 ccgcttacag acaagctgtg acccactcaa gtggctcttc tcggtgcctg agaccacaga
     1861 gtggggcact cagagacgca cccttggcgt ccaaccagcg gcaccagcgg cgcgaattga
     1921 cataagcctg ttcggttcgt aaactgtaat gcaagtagcg tatgcgctca cgcaactggt
     1981 ccagaacctt gaccgaacgc agcggtggta acggcgcagt ggcggttttc atggcttgtt
     2041 atgactgttt ttttgtacag tctatgcctc gggcatccaa gcagcaagcg cgttacgccg
     2101 tgggtcgatg tttgatgtta tggagcagca acgatgttac gcagcagcaa cgatgttacg
     2161 cagcagggca gtcgccctaa aacaaagtta ggtggctcaa gtatgggcat cattcgcaca
     2221 tgtaggctcg gccctgacca agtcaaatcc atgcgggctg ctcttgatct tttcggtcgt
     2281 gagttcgggg acgtagccac ctactcccaa catcagccgg actccgatta cctcgggaac
     2341 ttgctccgta gtaagacatt catcgcgctt gctgccttcg accaagaagc ggttgttggc
     2401 gctctcgcgg cttacgttct gcccaggttt gagcagccgc gtagtgagat ctatatctat
     2461 gatctcgcag tctccggcga gcaccggagg cagggcattg ccaccgcgct catcaatctc
     2521 ctcaagcatg aggccaacgc gcttggtgct tatgtgatct acgtgcaagc agattacggt
     2581 gacgatcccg cagtggctct ctatacaaag ttgggcatac gggaagaagt gatgcacttt
     2641 gatatcgacc caagtaccgc cacctaaatt aagcagaagg ccatcctgac ggatggcctt
     2701 tttgcgtttc ccatgtcagc cgttaagtgt tcctgtgtca ctgaaaattg ctttgagagg
     2761 ctctaagggc ttctcagtgc gttacatccc tggcttgttg tccacaaccg ttaaacctta
     2821 aaagctttaa aagccttata tattcttttt tttcttataa aacttaaaac cttagaggct
     2881 atttaagttg ctgatttata ttaattttat tgttcaaaca tgagagctta gtacgtgaaa
     2941 catgagagct tagtacgtta gccatgagag cttagtacgt tagccatgag ggtttagttc
     3001 gttaaacatg agagcttagt acgttaaaca tgagagctta gtacgtgaaa catgagagct
     3061 tagtacgtac tatcaacagg ttccaagcgt ctca
//
