# Supplementary material for: In- & Out-Cloning: Plasmid toolboxes for scarless transcription unit and modular Golden Gate acceptor plasmid assembly
Source: bioRxiv preprint, doi:10.1101/2024.06.22.600171, version 1 (2024-06-22)
Supplement: Supporting Data S2 [file 600171_file04.zip › pSL_Out-Cloning_L0_part_plasmids/pSL688.gbk]

LOCUS       pSL688        3094 bp DNA     circular SYN 21-MAR-2024
DEFINITION  .
ACCESSION   .
VERSION     .
KEYWORDS    .
SOURCE      synthetic DNA construct
  ORGANISM  synthetic DNA construct
REFERENCE   1  (bases 1 to 3094)
  AUTHORS   .
  TITLE     Direct Submission
  JOURNAL   Exported Mar 21, 2024 from SnapGene 6.2.0
            https://www.snapgene.com
FEATURES             Location/Qualifiers
     source          1..3094
                     /mol_type="other DNA"
                     /note="color: #ffffff"
                     /organism="synthetic DNA construct"
     promoter        116..146
                     /standard_name="lac promoter"
                     /label=lac promoter
                     /note="promoter for the <i>E. coli lac</i> operon"
                     /note="This feature has 3 segments:
                        1: 116 .. 121 / #ffffff
                        2: 122 .. 139 / #ffffff
                        3: 140 .. 146 / #ffffff"
     promoter        188..199
                     /standard_name="RBS"
                     /label=RBS promoter
                     /note="color: #ffffff"
     CDS             206..916
                     /codon_start=1
                     /standard_name="mCherry"
                     /product="monomeric derivative of DsRed fluorescent
                     protein"
                     /label=mCherry
                     /note="mammalian codon-optimized"
                     /note="color: #993366"
                     /translation="MVSKGEEDNMAIIKEFMRFKVHMEGSVNGHEFEIEGEGEGRPYEG
                     TQTAKLKVTKGGPLPFAWDILSPQFMYGSKAYVKHPADIPDYLKLSFPEGFKWERVMNF
                     EDGGVVTVTQDSSLQDGEFIYKVKLRGTNFPSDGPVMQKKTMGWEASSERMYPEDGALK
                     GEIKQRLKLKDGGHYDAEVKTTYKAKKPVQLPGAYNVNIKLDITSHNEDYTIVEQYERA
                     EGRHSTGGMDELYK"
     terminator      933..978
                     /standard_name="rrnB T1 terminator"
                     /label=rrnB T1 terminator
                     /note="transcription terminator T1 from the <i>E. coli
                     rrnB</i> gene"
                     /note="color: #ffffff"
     terminator      1020..1047
                     /standard_name="T7Te terminator"
                     /label=T7Te terminator
                     /note="phage T7 early transcription terminator"
                     /note="color: #ffffff"
     CDS             1428..1733
                     /standard_name="ccdB"
                     /label=ccdB
                     /note="color: #993366; direction: RIGHT"
     CDS             2134..2667
                     /standard_name="GentR"
                     /label=GentR
                     /note="color: #ccffcc; direction: RIGHT"
     terminator      2675..2702
                     /standard_name="rrnB T2 terminator"
                     /label=rrnB T2 terminator
                     /note="transcription terminator T2 from the <i>E. coli
                     rrnB</i> gene"
                     /note="color: #ffffff"
     rep_origin      2711..3082
                     /label=ori
                     /note="color: #ffff00"
ORIGIN
        1 cacgccactt cgtgcaggtc tcatgccccg tgaagagcag gtttcccgac tggaaagcgg
       61 gcagtgagcg caacgcaatt aatgtgagtt agctcactca ttaggcaccc caggctttac
      121 actttatgct tccggctcgt atgttgtgtg gaattgtgag cggataacaa tttcacacat
      181 actagagaaa gaggagaaat actagatggt gagcaagggc gaggaggata acatggccat
      241 catcaaggag ttcatgcgct tcaaggtgca catggagggc tccgtgaacg gccacgagtt
      301 cgagatcgag ggcgagggcg agggccgccc ctacgagggc acccagaccg ccaagctgaa
      361 ggtgaccaag ggtggccccc tgcccttcgc ctgggacatc ctgtcccctc agttcatgta
      421 cggctccaag gcctacgtga agcaccccgc cgacatcccc gactacttga agctgtcctt
      481 ccccgagggc ttcaagtggg agcgcgtgat gaacttcgag gacggcggcg tggtgaccgt
      541 gacccaggac tcctccttgc aggacggcga gttcatctac aaggtgaagc tgcgcggcac
      601 caacttcccc tccgacggcc ccgtaatgca gaagaaaacc atgggctggg aggcctcctc
      661 cgagcggatg taccccgagg acggcgccct gaagggcgag atcaagcaga ggctgaagct
      721 gaaggacggc ggccactacg acgctgaggt caagaccacc tacaaggcca agaagcccgt
      781 gcagctgccc ggcgcctaca acgtcaacat caagttggac atcacctccc acaacgagga
      841 ctacaccatc gtggaacagt acgaacgcgc cgagggccgc cactccaccg gcggcatgga
      901 cgagctgtac aagtaatact agagccaggc atcaaataaa acgaaaggct cagtcgaaag
      961 actgggcctt tcgttttatc tgttgtttgt cggtgaacgc tctctactag agtcacactg
     1021 gctcaccttc gggtgggcct ttctgcgttt atagggctta gccttattgg tttcttaggc
     1081 gctgcctcgc gtggatccgg cttactaaaa gccagataac agtatgcgta tttgcgcgct
     1141 gatttttgcg gtataagaat atatactgat atgtataccc gaagtatgtc aaaaagaggt
     1201 gtgctatgaa gcagcgtatt acagtgacag ttgacagcga cagctatcag ttgctcaagg
     1261 catatatgat gtcaatatct ccggtctggt aagcacaacc atgcagaatg aagcccgtcg
     1321 tctgcgtgcc gaacgctgga aagcggaaaa tcaggaaggg atggctgagg tcgcccggtt
     1381 tattgaaatg aacggctctt ttgctgacga gaacagggac tggtgaaatg cagtttaagg
     1441 tttacaccta taaaagagag agccgttatc gtctgtttgt ggatgtacag agtgatatta
     1501 ttgacacgcc cgggcgacgg atggtgatcc ccctggccag tgcacgtctg ctgtcagata
     1561 aagtctcccg tgaactttac ccggtggtgc atatcgggga tgaaagctgg cgcatgatga
     1621 ccaccgatat ggccagtgtg cctgtctccg ttatcgggga agaagtggct gatctcagcc
     1681 accgcgaaaa tgacatcaaa aacgccatta acctgatgtt ctggggaata taattaagcc
     1741 agccccgaca cccgccaaca cccgctgacg cgccctgacg ggcttgtctg ctcccggcat
     1801 ccgcttacag acaagctgtg acccactcaa gtggctcttc tgaagcaatg agaccacaga
     1861 gtggggcact cagagacgca cccttggcgt ccaaccagcg gcaccagcgg cgcgaattga
     1921 cataagcctg ttcggttcgt aaactgtaat gcaagtagcg tatgcgctca cgcaactggt
     1981 ccagaacctt gaccgaacgc agcggtggta acggcgcagt ggcggttttc atggcttgtt
     2041 atgactgttt ttttgtacag tctatgcctc gggcatccaa gcagcaagcg cgttacgccg
     2101 tgggtcgatg tttgatgtta tggagcagca acgatgttac gcagcagcaa cgatgttacg
     2161 cagcagggca gtcgccctaa aacaaagtta ggtggctcaa gtatgggcat cattcgcaca
     2221 tgtaggctcg gccctgacca agtcaaatcc atgcgggctg ctcttgatct tttcggtcgt
     2281 gagttcgggg acgtagccac ctactcccaa catcagccgg actccgatta cctcgggaac
     2341 ttgctccgta gtaagacatt catcgcgctt gctgccttcg accaagaagc ggttgttggc
     2401 gctctcgcgg cttacgttct gcccaggttt gagcagccgc gtagtgagat ctatatctat
     2461 gatctcgcag tctccggcga gcaccggagg cagggcattg ccaccgcgct catcaatctc
     2521 ctcaagcatg aggccaacgc gcttggtgct tatgtgatct acgtgcaagc agattacggt
     2581 gacgatcccg cagtggctct ctatacaaag ttgggcatac gggaagaagt gatgcacttt
     2641 gatatcgacc caagtaccgc cacctaaatt aagcagaagg ccatcctgac ggatggcctt
     2701 tttgcgtttc ccatgtcagc cgttaagtgt tcctgtgtca ctgaaaattg ctttgagagg
     2761 ctctaagggc ttctcagtgc gttacatccc tggcttgttg tccacaaccg ttaaacctta
     2821 aaagctttaa aagccttata tattcttttt tttcttataa aacttaaaac cttagaggct
     2881 atttaagttg ctgatttata ttaattttat tgttcaaaca tgagagctta gtacgtgaaa
     2941 catgagagct tagtacgtta gccatgagag cttagtacgt tagccatgag ggtttagttc
     3001 gttaaacatg agagcttagt acgttaaaca tgagagctta gtacgtgaaa catgagagct
     3061 tagtacgtac tatcaacagg ttccaagcgt ctca
//
