# Supplementary material for: In- & Out-Cloning: Plasmid toolboxes for scarless transcription unit and modular Golden Gate acceptor plasmid assembly
Source: bioRxiv preprint, doi:10.1101/2024.06.22.600171, version 1 (2024-06-22)
Supplement: Supporting Data S2 [file 600171_file04.zip › pSL_Out-Cloning_L0_part_plasmids/pSL689.gbk]

LOCUS       pSL689        3094 bp DNA     circular SYN 21-MAR-2024
DEFINITION  .
ACCESSION   .
VERSION     .
KEYWORDS    .
SOURCE      synthetic DNA construct
  ORGANISM  synthetic DNA construct
REFERENCE   1  (bases 1 to 3094)
  AUTHORS   .
  TITLE     Direct Submission
  JOURNAL   Exported Mar 21, 2024 from SnapGene 6.2.0
            https://www.snapgene.com
FEATURES             Location/Qualifiers
     source          1..3094
                     /mol_type="other DNA"
                     /note="color: #ffffff"
                     /organism="synthetic DNA construct"
     promoter        116..146
                     /standard_name="lac promoter"
                     /label=lac promoter
                     /note="promoter for the <i>E. coli lac</i> operon"
                     /note="This feature has 3 segments:
                        1: 116 .. 121 / #ffffff
                        2: 122 .. 139 / #ffffff
                        3: 140 .. 146 / #ffffff"
     promoter        188..199
                     /standard_name="RBS"
                     /label=RBS promoter
                     /note="color: #ffffff"
     CDS             206..916
                     /codon_start=1
                     /standard_name="mCherry"
                     /product="monomeric derivative of DsRed fluorescent
                     protein"
                     /label=mCherry
                     /note="mammalian codon-optimized"
                     /note="color: #993366"
                     /translation="MVSKGEEDNMAIIKEFMRFKVHMEGSVNGHEFEIEGEGEGRPYEG
                     TQTAKLKVTKGGPLPFAWDILSPQFMYGSKAYVKHPADIPDYLKLSFPEGFKWERVMNF
                     EDGGVVTVTQDSSLQDGEFIYKVKLRGTNFPSDGPVMQKKTMGWEASSERMYPEDGALK
                     GEIKQRLKLKDGGHYDAEVKTTYKAKKPVQLPGAYNVNIKLDITSHNEDYTIVEQYERA
                     EGRHSTGGMDELYK"
     terminator      933..978
                     /standard_name="rrnB T1 terminator"
                     /label=rrnB T1 terminator
                     /note="transcription terminator T1 from the <i>E. coli
                     rrnB</i> gene"
                     /note="color: #ffffff"
     terminator      1020..1047
                     /standard_name="T7Te terminator"
                     /label=T7Te terminator
                     /note="phage T7 early transcription terminator"
                     /note="color: #ffffff"
     CDS             1428..1733
                     /standard_name="ccdB"
                     /label=ccdB
                     /note="color: #993366; direction: RIGHT"
     CDS             2134..2667
                     /standard_name="GentR"
                     /label=GentR
                     /note="color: #ccffcc; direction: RIGHT"
     terminator      2675..2702
                     /standard_name="rrnB T2 terminator"
                     /label=rrnB T2 terminator
                     /note="transcription terminator T2 from the <i>E. coli
                     rrnB</i> gene"
                     /note="color: #ffffff"
     rep_origin      2711..3082
                     /label=ori
                     /note="color: #ffff00"
ORIGIN
        1 cacgccactt cgtgcaggtc tcagcaaccg tgaagagcag gtttcccgac tggaaagcgg
       61 gcagtgagcg caacgcaatt aatgtgagtt agctcactca ttaggcaccc caggctttac
      121 actttatgct tccggctcgt atgttgtgtg gaattgtgag cggataacaa tttcacacat
      181 actagagaaa gaggagaaat actagatggt gagcaagggc gaggaggata acatggccat
      241 catcaaggag ttcatgcgct tcaaggtgca catggagggc tccgtgaacg gccacgagtt
      301 cgagatcgag ggcgagggcg agggccgccc ctacgagggc acccagaccg ccaagctgaa
      361 ggtgaccaag ggtggccccc tgcccttcgc ctgggacatc ctgtcccctc agttcatgta
      421 cggctccaag gcctacgtga agcaccccgc cgacatcccc gactacttga agctgtcctt
      481 ccccgagggc ttcaagtggg agcgcgtgat gaacttcgag gacggcggcg tggtgaccgt
      541 gacccaggac tcctccttgc aggacggcga gttcatctac aaggtgaagc tgcgcggcac
      601 caacttcccc tccgacggcc ccgtaatgca gaagaaaacc atgggctggg aggcctcctc
      661 cgagcggatg taccccgagg acggcgccct gaagggcgag atcaagcaga ggctgaagct
      721 gaaggacggc ggccactacg acgctgaggt caagaccacc tacaaggcca agaagcccgt
      781 gcagctgccc ggcgcctaca acgtcaacat caagttggac atcacctccc acaacgagga
      841 ctacaccatc gtggaacagt acgaacgcgc cgagggccgc cactccaccg gcggcatgga
      901 cgagctgtac aagtaatact agagccaggc atcaaataaa acgaaaggct cagtcgaaag
      961 actgggcctt tcgttttatc tgttgtttgt cggtgaacgc tctctactag agtcacactg
     1021 gctcaccttc gggtgggcct ttctgcgttt atagggctta gccttattgg tttcttaggc
     1081 gctgcctcgc gtggatccgg cttactaaaa gccagataac agtatgcgta tttgcgcgct
     1141 gatttttgcg gtataagaat atatactgat atgtataccc gaagtatgtc aaaaagaggt
     1201 gtgctatgaa gcagcgtatt acagtgacag ttgacagcga cagctatcag ttgctcaagg
     1261 catatatgat gtcaatatct ccggtctggt aagcacaacc atgcagaatg aagcccgtcg
     1321 tctgcgtgcc gaacgctgga aagcggaaaa tcaggaaggg atggctgagg tcgcccggtt
     1381 tattgaaatg aacggctctt ttgctgacga gaacagggac tggtgaaatg cagtttaagg
     1441 tttacaccta taaaagagag agccgttatc gtctgtttgt ggatgtacag agtgatatta
     1501 ttgacacgcc cgggcgacgg atggtgatcc ccctggccag tgcacgtctg ctgtcagata
     1561 aagtctcccg tgaactttac ccggtggtgc atatcgggga tgaaagctgg cgcatgatga
     1621 ccaccgatat ggccagtgtg cctgtctccg ttatcgggga agaagtggct gatctcagcc
     1681 accgcgaaaa tgacatcaaa aacgccatta acctgatgtt ctggggaata taattaagcc
     1741 agccccgaca cccgccaaca cccgctgacg cgccctgacg ggcttgtctg ctcccggcat
     1801 ccgcttacag acaagctgtg acccactcaa gtggctcttc tgaaactatg agaccacaga
     1861 gtggggcact cagagacgca cccttggcgt ccaaccagcg gcaccagcgg cgcgaattga
     1921 cataagcctg ttcggttcgt aaactgtaat gcaagtagcg tatgcgctca cgcaactggt
     1981 ccagaacctt gaccgaacgc agcggtggta acggcgcagt ggcggttttc atggcttgtt
     2041 atgactgttt ttttgtacag tctatgcctc gggcatccaa gcagcaagcg cgttacgccg
     2101 tgggtcgatg tttgatgtta tggagcagca acgatgttac gcagcagcaa cgatgttacg
     2161 cagcagggca gtcgccctaa aacaaagtta ggtggctcaa gtatgggcat cattcgcaca
     2221 tgtaggctcg gccctgacca agtcaaatcc atgcgggctg ctcttgatct tttcggtcgt
     2281 gagttcgggg acgtagccac ctactcccaa catcagccgg actccgatta cctcgggaac
     2341 ttgctccgta gtaagacatt catcgcgctt gctgccttcg accaagaagc ggttgttggc
     2401 gctctcgcgg cttacgttct gcccaggttt gagcagccgc gtagtgagat ctatatctat
     2461 gatctcgcag tctccggcga gcaccggagg cagggcattg ccaccgcgct catcaatctc
     2521 ctcaagcatg aggccaacgc gcttggtgct tatgtgatct acgtgcaagc agattacggt
     2581 gacgatcccg cagtggctct ctatacaaag ttgggcatac gggaagaagt gatgcacttt
     2641 gatatcgacc caagtaccgc cacctaaatt aagcagaagg ccatcctgac ggatggcctt
     2701 tttgcgtttc ccatgtcagc cgttaagtgt tcctgtgtca ctgaaaattg ctttgagagg
     2761 ctctaagggc ttctcagtgc gttacatccc tggcttgttg tccacaaccg ttaaacctta
     2821 aaagctttaa aagccttata tattcttttt tttcttataa aacttaaaac cttagaggct
     2881 atttaagttg ctgatttata ttaattttat tgttcaaaca tgagagctta gtacgtgaaa
     2941 catgagagct tagtacgtta gccatgagag cttagtacgt tagccatgag ggtttagttc
     3001 gttaaacatg agagcttagt acgttaaaca tgagagctta gtacgtgaaa catgagagct
     3061 tagtacgtac tatcaacagg ttccaagcgt ctca
//
