# Supplementary material for: In- & Out-Cloning: Plasmid toolboxes for scarless transcription unit and modular Golden Gate acceptor plasmid assembly
Source: bioRxiv preprint, doi:10.1101/2024.06.22.600171, version 1 (2024-06-22)
Supplement: Supporting Data S2 [file 600171_file04.zip › pSL_Out-Cloning_L0_part_plasmids/pSL690.gbk]

LOCUS       pSL690        3094 bp DNA     circular SYN 21-MAR-2024
DEFINITION  .
ACCESSION   .
VERSION     .
KEYWORDS    .
SOURCE      synthetic DNA construct
  ORGANISM  synthetic DNA construct
REFERENCE   1  (bases 1 to 3094)
  AUTHORS   .
  TITLE     Direct Submission
  JOURNAL   Exported Mar 21, 2024 from SnapGene 6.2.0
            https://www.snapgene.com
FEATURES             Location/Qualifiers
     source          1..3094
                     /mol_type="other DNA"
                     /note="color: #ffffff"
                     /organism="synthetic DNA construct"
     promoter        116..146
                     /standard_name="lac promoter"
                     /label=lac promoter
                     /note="promoter for the <i>E. coli lac</i> operon"
                     /note="This feature has 3 segments:
                        1: 116 .. 121 / #ffffff
                        2: 122 .. 139 / #ffffff
                        3: 140 .. 146 / #ffffff"
     promoter        188..199
                     /standard_name="RBS"
                     /label=RBS promoter
                     /note="color: #ffffff"
     CDS             206..916
                     /codon_start=1
                     /standard_name="mCherry"
                     /product="monomeric derivative of DsRed fluorescent
                     protein"
                     /label=mCherry
                     /note="mammalian codon-optimized"
                     /note="color: #993366"
                     /translation="MVSKGEEDNMAIIKEFMRFKVHMEGSVNGHEFEIEGEGEGRPYEG
                     TQTAKLKVTKGGPLPFAWDILSPQFMYGSKAYVKHPADIPDYLKLSFPEGFKWERVMNF
                     EDGGVVTVTQDSSLQDGEFIYKVKLRGTNFPSDGPVMQKKTMGWEASSERMYPEDGALK
                     GEIKQRLKLKDGGHYDAEVKTTYKAKKPVQLPGAYNVNIKLDITSHNEDYTIVEQYERA
                     EGRHSTGGMDELYK"
     terminator      933..978
                     /standard_name="rrnB T1 terminator"
                     /label=rrnB T1 terminator
                     /note="transcription terminator T1 from the <i>E. coli
                     rrnB</i> gene"
                     /note="color: #ffffff"
     terminator      1020..1047
                     /standard_name="T7Te terminator"
                     /label=T7Te terminator
                     /note="phage T7 early transcription terminator"
                     /note="color: #ffffff"
     CDS             1428..1733
                     /standard_name="ccdB"
                     /label=ccdB
                     /note="color: #993366; direction: RIGHT"
     CDS             2134..2667
                     /standard_name="GentR"
                     /label=GentR
                     /note="color: #ccffcc; direction: RIGHT"
     terminator      2675..2702
                     /standard_name="rrnB T2 terminator"
                     /label=rrnB T2 terminator
                     /note="transcription terminator T2 from the <i>E. coli
                     rrnB</i> gene"
                     /note="color: #ffffff"
     rep_origin      2711..3082
                     /label=ori
                     /note="color: #ffff00"
ORIGIN
        1 cacgccactt cgtgcaggtc tcaactaccg tgaagagcag gtttcccgac tggaaagcgg
       61 gcagtgagcg caacgcaatt aatgtgagtt agctcactca ttaggcaccc caggctttac
      121 actttatgct tccggctcgt atgttgtgtg gaattgtgag cggataacaa tttcacacat
      181 actagagaaa gaggagaaat actagatggt gagcaagggc gaggaggata acatggccat
      241 catcaaggag ttcatgcgct tcaaggtgca catggagggc tccgtgaacg gccacgagtt
      301 cgagatcgag ggcgagggcg agggccgccc ctacgagggc acccagaccg ccaagctgaa
      361 ggtgaccaag ggtggccccc tgcccttcgc ctgggacatc ctgtcccctc agttcatgta
      421 cggctccaag gcctacgtga agcaccccgc cgacatcccc gactacttga agctgtcctt
      481 ccccgagggc ttcaagtggg agcgcgtgat gaacttcgag gacggcggcg tggtgaccgt
      541 gacccaggac tcctccttgc aggacggcga gttcatctac aaggtgaagc tgcgcggcac
      601 caacttcccc tccgacggcc ccgtaatgca gaagaaaacc atgggctggg aggcctcctc
      661 cgagcggatg taccccgagg acggcgccct gaagggcgag atcaagcaga ggctgaagct
      721 gaaggacggc ggccactacg acgctgaggt caagaccacc tacaaggcca agaagcccgt
      781 gcagctgccc ggcgcctaca acgtcaacat caagttggac atcacctccc acaacgagga
      841 ctacaccatc gtggaacagt acgaacgcgc cgagggccgc cactccaccg gcggcatgga
      901 cgagctgtac aagtaatact agagccaggc atcaaataaa acgaaaggct cagtcgaaag
      961 actgggcctt tcgttttatc tgttgtttgt cggtgaacgc tctctactag agtcacactg
     1021 gctcaccttc gggtgggcct ttctgcgttt atagggctta gccttattgg tttcttaggc
     1081 gctgcctcgc gtggatccgg cttactaaaa gccagataac agtatgcgta tttgcgcgct
     1141 gatttttgcg gtataagaat atatactgat atgtataccc gaagtatgtc aaaaagaggt
     1201 gtgctatgaa gcagcgtatt acagtgacag ttgacagcga cagctatcag ttgctcaagg
     1261 catatatgat gtcaatatct ccggtctggt aagcacaacc atgcagaatg aagcccgtcg
     1321 tctgcgtgcc gaacgctgga aagcggaaaa tcaggaaggg atggctgagg tcgcccggtt
     1381 tattgaaatg aacggctctt ttgctgacga gaacagggac tggtgaaatg cagtttaagg
     1441 tttacaccta taaaagagag agccgttatc gtctgtttgt ggatgtacag agtgatatta
     1501 ttgacacgcc cgggcgacgg atggtgatcc ccctggccag tgcacgtctg ctgtcagata
     1561 aagtctcccg tgaactttac ccggtggtgc atatcgggga tgaaagctgg cgcatgatga
     1621 ccaccgatat ggccagtgtg cctgtctccg ttatcgggga agaagtggct gatctcagcc
     1681 accgcgaaaa tgacatcaaa aacgccatta acctgatgtt ctggggaata taattaagcc
     1741 agccccgaca cccgccaaca cccgctgacg cgccctgacg ggcttgtctg ctcccggcat
     1801 ccgcttacag acaagctgtg acccactcaa gtggctcttc tgaattactg agaccacaga
     1861 gtggggcact cagagacgca cccttggcgt ccaaccagcg gcaccagcgg cgcgaattga
     1921 cataagcctg ttcggttcgt aaactgtaat gcaagtagcg tatgcgctca cgcaactggt
     1981 ccagaacctt gaccgaacgc agcggtggta acggcgcagt ggcggttttc atggcttgtt
     2041 atgactgttt ttttgtacag tctatgcctc gggcatccaa gcagcaagcg cgttacgccg
     2101 tgggtcgatg tttgatgtta tggagcagca acgatgttac gcagcagcaa cgatgttacg
     2161 cagcagggca gtcgccctaa aacaaagtta ggtggctcaa gtatgggcat cattcgcaca
     2221 tgtaggctcg gccctgacca agtcaaatcc atgcgggctg ctcttgatct tttcggtcgt
     2281 gagttcgggg acgtagccac ctactcccaa catcagccgg actccgatta cctcgggaac
     2341 ttgctccgta gtaagacatt catcgcgctt gctgccttcg accaagaagc ggttgttggc
     2401 gctctcgcgg cttacgttct gcccaggttt gagcagccgc gtagtgagat ctatatctat
     2461 gatctcgcag tctccggcga gcaccggagg cagggcattg ccaccgcgct catcaatctc
     2521 ctcaagcatg aggccaacgc gcttggtgct tatgtgatct acgtgcaagc agattacggt
     2581 gacgatcccg cagtggctct ctatacaaag ttgggcatac gggaagaagt gatgcacttt
     2641 gatatcgacc caagtaccgc cacctaaatt aagcagaagg ccatcctgac ggatggcctt
     2701 tttgcgtttc ccatgtcagc cgttaagtgt tcctgtgtca ctgaaaattg ctttgagagg
     2761 ctctaagggc ttctcagtgc gttacatccc tggcttgttg tccacaaccg ttaaacctta
     2821 aaagctttaa aagccttata tattcttttt tttcttataa aacttaaaac cttagaggct
     2881 atttaagttg ctgatttata ttaattttat tgttcaaaca tgagagctta gtacgtgaaa
     2941 catgagagct tagtacgtta gccatgagag cttagtacgt tagccatgag ggtttagttc
     3001 gttaaacatg agagcttagt acgttaaaca tgagagctta gtacgtgaaa catgagagct
     3061 tagtacgtac tatcaacagg ttccaagcgt ctca
//
