# Supplementary material for: In- & Out-Cloning: Plasmid toolboxes for scarless transcription unit and modular Golden Gate acceptor plasmid assembly
Source: bioRxiv preprint, doi:10.1101/2024.06.22.600171, version 1 (2024-06-22)
Supplement: Supporting Data S2 [file 600171_file04.zip › pSL_Out-Cloning_L0_part_plasmids/pSL691.gbk]

LOCUS       pSL691        3094 bp DNA     circular SYN 21-MAR-2024
DEFINITION  .
ACCESSION   .
VERSION     .
KEYWORDS    .
SOURCE      synthetic DNA construct
  ORGANISM  synthetic DNA construct
REFERENCE   1  (bases 1 to 3094)
  AUTHORS   .
  TITLE     Direct Submission
  JOURNAL   Exported Mar 21, 2024 from SnapGene 6.2.0
            https://www.snapgene.com
FEATURES             Location/Qualifiers
     source          1..3094
                     /mol_type="other DNA"
                     /note="color: #ffffff"
                     /organism="synthetic DNA construct"
     promoter        116..146
                     /standard_name="lac promoter"
                     /label=lac promoter
                     /note="promoter for the <i>E. coli lac</i> operon"
                     /note="This feature has 3 segments:
                        1: 116 .. 121 / #ffffff
                        2: 122 .. 139 / #ffffff
                        3: 140 .. 146 / #ffffff"
     promoter        188..199
                     /standard_name="RBS"
                     /label=RBS promoter
                     /note="color: #ffffff"
     CDS             206..916
                     /codon_start=1
                     /standard_name="mCherry"
                     /product="monomeric derivative of DsRed fluorescent
                     protein"
                     /label=mCherry
                     /note="mammalian codon-optimized"
                     /note="color: #993366"
                     /translation="MVSKGEEDNMAIIKEFMRFKVHMEGSVNGHEFEIEGEGEGRPYEG
                     TQTAKLKVTKGGPLPFAWDILSPQFMYGSKAYVKHPADIPDYLKLSFPEGFKWERVMNF
                     EDGGVVTVTQDSSLQDGEFIYKVKLRGTNFPSDGPVMQKKTMGWEASSERMYPEDGALK
                     GEIKQRLKLKDGGHYDAEVKTTYKAKKPVQLPGAYNVNIKLDITSHNEDYTIVEQYERA
                     EGRHSTGGMDELYK"
     terminator      936..979
                     /gene="<i>Escherichia coli rrnB</i>"
                     /standard_name="rrnB T1 terminator"
                     /label=rrnB T1 terminator
                     /note="transcription terminator T1 from the <i>E. coli
                     rrnB</i> gene"
                     /note="color: #ffffff"
     terminator      1020..1047
                     /standard_name="T7Te terminator"
                     /label=T7Te terminator
                     /note="phage T7 early transcription terminator"
                     /note="color: #ffffff"
     CDS             1428..1733
                     /standard_name="ccdB"
                     /label=ccdB
                     /note="color: #993366; direction: RIGHT"
     CDS             2134..2667
                     /standard_name="GentR"
                     /label=GentR
                     /note="color: #ccffcc; direction: RIGHT"
     terminator      2675..2702
                     /standard_name="rrnB T2 terminator"
                     /label=rrnB T2 terminator
                     /note="transcription terminator T2 from the <i>E. coli
                     rrnB</i> gene"
                     /note="color: #ffffff"
     rep_origin      2711..3082
                     /label=ori
                     /note="color: #ffff00"
ORIGIN
        1 cacgccactt cgtgcaggtc tcattacccg tgaagagcag gtttcccgac tggaaagcgg
       61 gcagtgagcg caacgcaatt aatgtgagtt agctcactca ttaggcaccc caggctttac
      121 actttatgct tccggctcgt atgttgtgtg gaattgtgag cggataacaa tttcacacat
      181 actagagaaa gaggagaaat actagatggt gagcaagggc gaggaggata acatggccat
      241 catcaaggag ttcatgcgct tcaaggtgca catggagggc tccgtgaacg gccacgagtt
      301 cgagatcgag ggcgagggcg agggccgccc ctacgagggc acccagaccg ccaagctgaa
      361 ggtgaccaag ggtggccccc tgcccttcgc ctgggacatc ctgtcccctc agttcatgta
      421 cggctccaag gcctacgtga agcaccccgc cgacatcccc gactacttga agctgtcctt
      481 ccccgagggc ttcaagtggg agcgcgtgat gaacttcgag gacggcggcg tggtgaccgt
      541 gacccaggac tcctccttgc aggacggcga gttcatctac aaggtgaagc tgcgcggcac
      601 caacttcccc tccgacggcc ccgtaatgca gaagaaaacc atgggctggg aggcctcctc
      661 cgagcggatg taccccgagg acggcgccct gaagggcgag atcaagcaga ggctgaagct
      721 gaaggacggc ggccactacg acgctgaggt caagaccacc tacaaggcca agaagcccgt
      781 gcagctgccc ggcgcctaca acgtcaacat caagttggac atcacctccc acaacgagga
      841 ctacaccatc gtggaacagt acgaacgcgc cgagggccgc cactccaccg gcggcatgga
      901 cgagctgtac aagtaatact agagccaggc atcaaataaa acgaaaggct cagtcgaaag
      961 actgggcctt tcgttttatc tgttgtttgt cggtgaacgc tctctactag agtcacactg
     1021 gctcaccttc gggtgggcct ttctgcgttt atagggctta gccttattgg tttcttaggc
     1081 gctgcctcgc gtggatccgg cttactaaaa gccagataac agtatgcgta tttgcgcgct
     1141 gatttttgcg gtataagaat atatactgat atgtataccc gaagtatgtc aaaaagaggt
     1201 gtgctatgaa gcagcgtatt acagtgacag ttgacagcga cagctatcag ttgctcaagg
     1261 catatatgat gtcaatatct ccggtctggt aagcacaacc atgcagaatg aagcccgtcg
     1321 tctgcgtgcc gaacgctgga aagcggaaaa tcaggaaggg atggctgagg tcgcccggtt
     1381 tattgaaatg aacggctctt ttgctgacga gaacagggac tggtgaaatg cagtttaagg
     1441 tttacaccta taaaagagag agccgttatc gtctgtttgt ggatgtacag agtgatatta
     1501 ttgacacgcc cgggcgacgg atggtgatcc ccctggccag tgcacgtctg ctgtcagata
     1561 aagtctcccg tgaactttac ccggtggtgc atatcgggga tgaaagctgg cgcatgatga
     1621 ccaccgatat ggccagtgtg cctgtctccg ttatcgggga agaagtggct gatctcagcc
     1681 accgcgaaaa tgacatcaaa aacgccatta acctgatgtt ctggggaata taattaagcc
     1741 agccccgaca cccgccaaca cccgctgacg cgccctgacg ggcttgtctg ctcccggcat
     1801 ccgcttacag acaagctgtg acccactcaa gtggctcttc tgaacagatg agaccacaga
     1861 gtggggcact cagagacgca cccttggcgt ccaaccagcg gcaccagcgg cgcgaattga
     1921 cataagcctg ttcggttcgt aaactgtaat gcaagtagcg tatgcgctca cgcaactggt
     1981 ccagaacctt gaccgaacgc agcggtggta acggcgcagt ggcggttttc atggcttgtt
     2041 atgactgttt ttttgtacag tctatgcctc gggcatccaa gcagcaagcg cgttacgccg
     2101 tgggtcgatg tttgatgtta tggagcagca acgatgttac gcagcagcaa cgatgttacg
     2161 cagcagggca gtcgccctaa aacaaagtta ggtggctcaa gtatgggcat cattcgcaca
     2221 tgtaggctcg gccctgacca agtcaaatcc atgcgggctg ctcttgatct tttcggtcgt
     2281 gagttcgggg acgtagccac ctactcccaa catcagccgg actccgatta cctcgggaac
     2341 ttgctccgta gtaagacatt catcgcgctt gctgccttcg accaagaagc ggttgttggc
     2401 gctctcgcgg cttacgttct gcccaggttt gagcagccgc gtagtgagat ctatatctat
     2461 gatctcgcag tctccggcga gcaccggagg cagggcattg ccaccgcgct catcaatctc
     2521 ctcaagcatg aggccaacgc gcttggtgct tatgtgatct acgtgcaagc agattacggt
     2581 gacgatcccg cagtggctct ctatacaaag ttgggcatac gggaagaagt gatgcacttt
     2641 gatatcgacc caagtaccgc cacctaaatt aagcagaagg ccatcctgac ggatggcctt
     2701 tttgcgtttc ccatgtcagc cgttaagtgt tcctgtgtca ctgaaaattg ctttgagagg
     2761 ctctaagggc ttctcagtgc gttacatccc tggcttgttg tccacaaccg ttaaacctta
     2821 aaagctttaa aagccttata tattcttttt tttcttataa aacttaaaac cttagaggct
     2881 atttaagttg ctgatttata ttaattttat tgttcaaaca tgagagctta gtacgtgaaa
     2941 catgagagct tagtacgtta gccatgagag cttagtacgt tagccatgag ggtttagttc
     3001 gttaaacatg agagcttagt acgttaaaca tgagagctta gtacgtgaaa catgagagct
     3061 tagtacgtac tatcaacagg ttccaagcgt ctca
//
