# Supplementary material for: In- & Out-Cloning: Plasmid toolboxes for scarless transcription unit and modular Golden Gate acceptor plasmid assembly
Source: bioRxiv preprint, doi:10.1101/2024.06.22.600171, version 1 (2024-06-22)
Supplement: Supporting Data S2 [file 600171_file04.zip › pSL_Out-Cloning_L0_part_plasmids/pSL692.gbk]

LOCUS       pSL692        3094 bp DNA     circular SYN 21-MAR-2024
DEFINITION  .
ACCESSION   .
VERSION     .
KEYWORDS    .
SOURCE      synthetic DNA construct
  ORGANISM  synthetic DNA construct
REFERENCE   1  (bases 1 to 3094)
  AUTHORS   .
  TITLE     Direct Submission
  JOURNAL   Exported Mar 21, 2024 from SnapGene 6.2.0
            https://www.snapgene.com
FEATURES             Location/Qualifiers
     source          1..3094
                     /mol_type="other DNA"
                     /note="color: #ffffff"
                     /organism="synthetic DNA construct"
     promoter        116..146
                     /standard_name="lac promoter"
                     /label=lac promoter
                     /note="promoter for the <i>E. coli lac</i> operon"
                     /note="This feature has 3 segments:
                        1: 116 .. 121 / #ffffff
                        2: 122 .. 139 / #ffffff
                        3: 140 .. 146 / #ffffff"
     promoter        188..199
                     /standard_name="RBS"
                     /label=RBS promoter
                     /note="color: #ffffff"
     CDS             206..916
                     /codon_start=1
                     /standard_name="mCherry"
                     /product="monomeric derivative of DsRed fluorescent
                     protein"
                     /label=mCherry
                     /note="mammalian codon-optimized"
                     /note="color: #993366"
                     /translation="MVSKGEEDNMAIIKEFMRFKVHMEGSVNGHEFEIEGEGEGRPYEG
                     TQTAKLKVTKGGPLPFAWDILSPQFMYGSKAYVKHPADIPDYLKLSFPEGFKWERVMNF
                     EDGGVVTVTQDSSLQDGEFIYKVKLRGTNFPSDGPVMQKKTMGWEASSERMYPEDGALK
                     GEIKQRLKLKDGGHYDAEVKTTYKAKKPVQLPGAYNVNIKLDITSHNEDYTIVEQYERA
                     EGRHSTGGMDELYK"
     terminator      933..978
                     /standard_name="rrnB T1 terminator"
                     /label=rrnB T1 terminator
                     /note="transcription terminator T1 from the <i>E. coli
                     rrnB</i> gene"
                     /note="color: #ffffff"
     terminator      1020..1047
                     /standard_name="T7Te terminator"
                     /label=T7Te terminator
                     /note="phage T7 early transcription terminator"
                     /note="color: #ffffff"
     CDS             1428..1733
                     /standard_name="ccdB"
                     /label=ccdB
                     /note="color: #993366; direction: RIGHT"
     CDS             2134..2667
                     /standard_name="GentR"
                     /label=GentR
                     /note="color: #ccffcc; direction: RIGHT"
     terminator      2675..2702
                     /standard_name="rrnB T2 terminator"
                     /label=rrnB T2 terminator
                     /note="transcription terminator T2 from the <i>E. coli
                     rrnB</i> gene"
                     /note="color: #ffffff"
     rep_origin      2711..3082
                     /label=ori
                     /note="color: #ffff00"
ORIGIN
        1 cacgccactt cgtgcaggtc tcacagaccg tgaagagcag gtttcccgac tggaaagcgg
       61 gcagtgagcg caacgcaatt aatgtgagtt agctcactca ttaggcaccc caggctttac
      121 actttatgct tccggctcgt atgttgtgtg gaattgtgag cggataacaa tttcacacat
      181 actagagaaa gaggagaaat actagatggt gagcaagggc gaggaggata acatggccat
      241 catcaaggag ttcatgcgct tcaaggtgca catggagggc tccgtgaacg gccacgagtt
      301 cgagatcgag ggcgagggcg agggccgccc ctacgagggc acccagaccg ccaagctgaa
      361 ggtgaccaag ggtggccccc tgcccttcgc ctgggacatc ctgtcccctc agttcatgta
      421 cggctccaag gcctacgtga agcaccccgc cgacatcccc gactacttga agctgtcctt
      481 ccccgagggc ttcaagtggg agcgcgtgat gaacttcgag gacggcggcg tggtgaccgt
      541 gacccaggac tcctccttgc aggacggcga gttcatctac aaggtgaagc tgcgcggcac
      601 caacttcccc tccgacggcc ccgtaatgca gaagaaaacc atgggctggg aggcctcctc
      661 cgagcggatg taccccgagg acggcgccct gaagggcgag atcaagcaga ggctgaagct
      721 gaaggacggc ggccactacg acgctgaggt caagaccacc tacaaggcca agaagcccgt
      781 gcagctgccc ggcgcctaca acgtcaacat caagttggac atcacctccc acaacgagga
      841 ctacaccatc gtggaacagt acgaacgcgc cgagggccgc cactccaccg gcggcatgga
      901 cgagctgtac aagtaatact agagccaggc atcaaataaa acgaaaggct cagtcgaaag
      961 actgggcctt tcgttttatc tgttgtttgt cggtgaacgc tctctactag agtcacactg
     1021 gctcaccttc gggtgggcct ttctgcgttt atagggctta gccttattgg tttcttaggc
     1081 gctgcctcgc gtggatccgg cttactaaaa gccagataac agtatgcgta tttgcgcgct
     1141 gatttttgcg gtataagaat atatactgat atgtataccc gaagtatgtc aaaaagaggt
     1201 gtgctatgaa gcagcgtatt acagtgacag ttgacagcga cagctatcag ttgctcaagg
     1261 catatatgat gtcaatatct ccggtctggt aagcacaacc atgcagaatg aagcccgtcg
     1321 tctgcgtgcc gaacgctgga aagcggaaaa tcaggaaggg atggctgagg tcgcccggtt
     1381 tattgaaatg aacggctctt ttgctgacga gaacagggac tggtgaaatg cagtttaagg
     1441 tttacaccta taaaagagag agccgttatc gtctgtttgt ggatgtacag agtgatatta
     1501 ttgacacgcc cgggcgacgg atggtgatcc ccctggccag tgcacgtctg ctgtcagata
     1561 aagtctcccg tgaactttac ccggtggtgc atatcgggga tgaaagctgg cgcatgatga
     1621 ccaccgatat ggccagtgtg cctgtctccg ttatcgggga agaagtggct gatctcagcc
     1681 accgcgaaaa tgacatcaaa aacgccatta acctgatgtt ctggggaata taattaagcc
     1741 agccccgaca cccgccaaca cccgctgacg cgccctgacg ggcttgtctg ctcccggcat
     1801 ccgcttacag acaagctgtg acccactcaa gtggctcttc tgaatgtgtg agaccacaga
     1861 gtggggcact cagagacgca cccttggcgt ccaaccagcg gcaccagcgg cgcgaattga
     1921 cataagcctg ttcggttcgt aaactgtaat gcaagtagcg tatgcgctca cgcaactggt
     1981 ccagaacctt gaccgaacgc agcggtggta acggcgcagt ggcggttttc atggcttgtt
     2041 atgactgttt ttttgtacag tctatgcctc gggcatccaa gcagcaagcg cgttacgccg
     2101 tgggtcgatg tttgatgtta tggagcagca acgatgttac gcagcagcaa cgatgttacg
     2161 cagcagggca gtcgccctaa aacaaagtta ggtggctcaa gtatgggcat cattcgcaca
     2221 tgtaggctcg gccctgacca agtcaaatcc atgcgggctg ctcttgatct tttcggtcgt
     2281 gagttcgggg acgtagccac ctactcccaa catcagccgg actccgatta cctcgggaac
     2341 ttgctccgta gtaagacatt catcgcgctt gctgccttcg accaagaagc ggttgttggc
     2401 gctctcgcgg cttacgttct gcccaggttt gagcagccgc gtagtgagat ctatatctat
     2461 gatctcgcag tctccggcga gcaccggagg cagggcattg ccaccgcgct catcaatctc
     2521 ctcaagcatg aggccaacgc gcttggtgct tatgtgatct acgtgcaagc agattacggt
     2581 gacgatcccg cagtggctct ctatacaaag ttgggcatac gggaagaagt gatgcacttt
     2641 gatatcgacc caagtaccgc cacctaaatt aagcagaagg ccatcctgac ggatggcctt
     2701 tttgcgtttc ccatgtcagc cgttaagtgt tcctgtgtca ctgaaaattg ctttgagagg
     2761 ctctaagggc ttctcagtgc gttacatccc tggcttgttg tccacaaccg ttaaacctta
     2821 aaagctttaa aagccttata tattcttttt tttcttataa aacttaaaac cttagaggct
     2881 atttaagttg ctgatttata ttaattttat tgttcaaaca tgagagctta gtacgtgaaa
     2941 catgagagct tagtacgtta gccatgagag cttagtacgt tagccatgag ggtttagttc
     3001 gttaaacatg agagcttagt acgttaaaca tgagagctta gtacgtgaaa catgagagct
     3061 tagtacgtac tatcaacagg ttccaagcgt ctca
//
