# Supplementary material for: In- & Out-Cloning: Plasmid toolboxes for scarless transcription unit and modular Golden Gate acceptor plasmid assembly
Source: bioRxiv preprint, doi:10.1101/2024.06.22.600171, version 1 (2024-06-22)
Supplement: Supporting Data S2 [file 600171_file04.zip › pSL_Out-Cloning_L0_part_plasmids/pSL693.gbk]

LOCUS       pSL693        3095 bp DNA     circular SYN 21-MAR-2024
DEFINITION  .
ACCESSION   .
VERSION     .
KEYWORDS    .
SOURCE      synthetic DNA construct
  ORGANISM  synthetic DNA construct
REFERENCE   1  (bases 1 to 3095)
  AUTHORS   .
  TITLE     Direct Submission
  JOURNAL   Exported Mar 21, 2024 from SnapGene 6.2.0
            https://www.snapgene.com
FEATURES             Location/Qualifiers
     source          1..3095
                     /mol_type="other DNA"
                     /note="color: #ffffff"
                     /organism="synthetic DNA construct"
     promoter        116..146
                     /standard_name="lac promoter"
                     /label=lac promoter
                     /note="promoter for the <i>E. coli lac</i> operon"
                     /note="This feature has 3 segments:
                        1: 116 .. 121 / #ffffff
                        2: 122 .. 139 / #ffffff
                        3: 140 .. 146 / #ffffff"
     promoter        188..199
                     /standard_name="RBS"
                     /label=RBS promoter
                     /note="color: #ffffff"
     CDS             206..916
                     /codon_start=1
                     /standard_name="mCherry"
                     /product="monomeric derivative of DsRed fluorescent
                     protein"
                     /label=mCherry
                     /note="mammalian codon-optimized"
                     /note="color: #993366"
                     /translation="MVSKGEEDNMAIIKEFMRFKVHMEGSVNGHEFEIEGEGEGRPYEG
                     TQTAKLKVTKGGPLPFAWDILSPQFMYGSKAYVKHPADIPDYLKLSFPEGFKWERVMNF
                     EDGGVVTVTQDSSLQDGEFIYKVKLRGTNFPSDGPVMQKKTMGWEASSERMYPEDGALK
                     GEIKQRLKLKDGGHYDAEVKTTYKAKKPVQLPGAYNVNIKLDITSHNEDYTIVEQYERA
                     EGRHSTGGMDELYK"
     terminator      933..978
                     /standard_name="rrnB T1 terminator"
                     /label=rrnB T1 terminator
                     /note="transcription terminator T1 from the <i>E. coli
                     rrnB</i> gene"
                     /note="color: #ffffff"
     terminator      1020..1047
                     /standard_name="T7Te terminator"
                     /label=T7Te terminator
                     /note="phage T7 early transcription terminator"
                     /note="color: #ffffff"
     CDS             1428..1733
                     /standard_name="ccdB"
                     /label=ccdB
                     /note="color: #993366; direction: RIGHT"
     CDS             2135..2668
                     /standard_name="GentR"
                     /label=GentR
                     /note="color: #ccffcc; direction: RIGHT"
     terminator      2676..2703
                     /standard_name="rrnB T2 terminator"
                     /label=rrnB T2 terminator
                     /note="transcription terminator T2 from the <i>E. coli
                     rrnB</i> gene"
                     /note="color: #ffffff"
     rep_origin      2712..3083
                     /label=ori
                     /note="color: #ffff00"
ORIGIN
        1 cacgccactt cgtgcaggtc tcatgtgccg tgaagagcag gtttcccgac tggaaagcgg
       61 gcagtgagcg caacgcaatt aatgtgagtt agctcactca ttaggcaccc caggctttac
      121 actttatgct tccggctcgt atgttgtgtg gaattgtgag cggataacaa tttcacacat
      181 actagagaaa gaggagaaat actagatggt gagcaagggc gaggaggata acatggccat
      241 catcaaggag ttcatgcgct tcaaggtgca catggagggc tccgtgaacg gccacgagtt
      301 cgagatcgag ggcgagggcg agggccgccc ctacgagggc acccagaccg ccaagctgaa
      361 ggtgaccaag ggtggccccc tgcccttcgc ctgggacatc ctgtcccctc agttcatgta
      421 cggctccaag gcctacgtga agcaccccgc cgacatcccc gactacttga agctgtcctt
      481 ccccgagggc ttcaagtggg agcgcgtgat gaacttcgag gacggcggcg tggtgaccgt
      541 gacccaggac tcctccttgc aggacggcga gttcatctac aaggtgaagc tgcgcggcac
      601 caacttcccc tccgacggcc ccgtaatgca gaagaaaacc atgggctggg aggcctcctc
      661 cgagcggatg taccccgagg acggcgccct gaagggcgag atcaagcaga ggctgaagct
      721 gaaggacggc ggccactacg acgctgaggt caagaccacc tacaaggcca agaagcccgt
      781 gcagctgccc ggcgcctaca acgtcaacat caagttggac atcacctccc acaacgagga
      841 ctacaccatc gtggaacagt acgaacgcgc cgagggccgc cactccaccg gcggcatgga
      901 cgagctgtac aagtaatact agagccaggc atcaaataaa acgaaaggct cagtcgaaag
      961 actgggcctt tcgttttatc tgttgtttgt cggtgaacgc tctctactag agtcacactg
     1021 gctcaccttc gggtgggcct ttctgcgttt atagggctta gccttattgg tttcttaggc
     1081 gctgcctcgc gtggatccgg cttactaaaa gccagataac agtatgcgta tttgcgcgct
     1141 gatttttgcg gtataagaat atatactgat atgtataccc gaagtatgtc aaaaagaggt
     1201 gtgctatgaa gcagcgtatt acagtgacag ttgacagcga cagctatcag ttgctcaagg
     1261 catatatgat gtcaatatct ccggtctggt aagcacaacc atgcagaatg aagcccgtcg
     1321 tctgcgtgcc gaacgctgga aagcggaaaa tcaggaaggg atggctgagg tcgcccggtt
     1381 tattgaaatg aacggctctt ttgctgacga gaacagggac tggtgaaatg cagtttaagg
     1441 tttacaccta taaaagagag agccgttatc gtctgtttgt ggatgtacag agtgatatta
     1501 ttgacacgcc cgggcgacgg atggtgatcc ccctggccag tgcacgtctg ctgtcagata
     1561 aagtctcccg tgaactttac ccggtggtgc atatcgggga tgaaagctgg cgcatgatga
     1621 ccaccgatat ggccagtgtg cctgtctccg ttatcgggga agaagtggct gatctcagcc
     1681 accgcgaaaa tgacatcaaa aacgccatta acctgatgtt ctggggaata taattaagcc
     1741 agccccgaca cccgccaaca cccgctgacg cgccctgacg ggcttgtctg ctcccggcat
     1801 ccgcttacag acaagctgtg acccactcaa gtggctcttc tgaatgagct gagaccacag
     1861 agtggggcac tcagagacgc acccttggcg tccaaccagc ggcaccagcg gcgcgaattg
     1921 acataagcct gttcggttcg taaactgtaa tgcaagtagc gtatgcgctc acgcaactgg
     1981 tccagaacct tgaccgaacg cagcggtggt aacggcgcag tggcggtttt catggcttgt
     2041 tatgactgtt tttttgtaca gtctatgcct cgggcatcca agcagcaagc gcgttacgcc
     2101 gtgggtcgat gtttgatgtt atggagcagc aacgatgtta cgcagcagca acgatgttac
     2161 gcagcagggc agtcgcccta aaacaaagtt aggtggctca agtatgggca tcattcgcac
     2221 atgtaggctc ggccctgacc aagtcaaatc catgcgggct gctcttgatc ttttcggtcg
     2281 tgagttcggg gacgtagcca cctactccca acatcagccg gactccgatt acctcgggaa
     2341 cttgctccgt agtaagacat tcatcgcgct tgctgccttc gaccaagaag cggttgttgg
     2401 cgctctcgcg gcttacgttc tgcccaggtt tgagcagccg cgtagtgaga tctatatcta
     2461 tgatctcgca gtctccggcg agcaccggag gcagggcatt gccaccgcgc tcatcaatct
     2521 cctcaagcat gaggccaacg cgcttggtgc ttatgtgatc tacgtgcaag cagattacgg
     2581 tgacgatccc gcagtggctc tctatacaaa gttgggcata cgggaagaag tgatgcactt
     2641 tgatatcgac ccaagtaccg ccacctaaat taagcagaag gccatcctga cggatggcct
     2701 ttttgcgttt cccatgtcag ccgttaagtg ttcctgtgtc actgaaaatt gctttgagag
     2761 gctctaaggg cttctcagtg cgttacatcc ctggcttgtt gtccacaacc gttaaacctt
     2821 aaaagcttta aaagccttat atattctttt ttttcttata aaacttaaaa ccttagaggc
     2881 tatttaagtt gctgatttat attaatttta ttgttcaaac atgagagctt agtacgtgaa
     2941 acatgagagc ttagtacgtt agccatgaga gcttagtacg ttagccatga gggtttagtt
     3001 cgttaaacat gagagcttag tacgttaaac atgagagctt agtacgtgaa acatgagagc
     3061 ttagtacgta ctatcaacag gttccaagcg tctca
//
