# Supplementary material for: In- & Out-Cloning: Plasmid toolboxes for scarless transcription unit and modular Golden Gate acceptor plasmid assembly
Source: bioRxiv preprint, doi:10.1101/2024.06.22.600171, version 1 (2024-06-22)
Supplement: Supporting Data S2 [file 600171_file04.zip › pSL_Out-Cloning_L0_part_plasmids/pSL694.gbk]

LOCUS       pSL694        3094 bp DNA     circular SYN 21-MAR-2024
DEFINITION  .
ACCESSION   .
VERSION     .
KEYWORDS    .
SOURCE      synthetic DNA construct
  ORGANISM  synthetic DNA construct
REFERENCE   1  (bases 1 to 3094)
  AUTHORS   .
  TITLE     Direct Submission
  JOURNAL   Exported Mar 21, 2024 from SnapGene 6.2.0
            https://www.snapgene.com
FEATURES             Location/Qualifiers
     source          1..3094
                     /mol_type="other DNA"
                     /note="color: #ffffff"
                     /organism="synthetic DNA construct"
     promoter        116..146
                     /standard_name="lac promoter"
                     /label=lac promoter
                     /note="promoter for the <i>E. coli lac</i> operon"
                     /note="This feature has 3 segments:
                        1: 116 .. 121 / #ffffff
                        2: 122 .. 139 / #ffffff
                        3: 140 .. 146 / #ffffff"
     promoter        188..199
                     /standard_name="RBS"
                     /label=RBS promoter
                     /note="color: #ffffff"
     CDS             206..916
                     /codon_start=1
                     /standard_name="mCherry"
                     /product="monomeric derivative of DsRed fluorescent
                     protein"
                     /label=mCherry
                     /note="mammalian codon-optimized"
                     /note="color: #993366"
                     /translation="MVSKGEEDNMAIIKEFMRFKVHMEGSVNGHEFEIEGEGEGRPYEG
                     TQTAKLKVTKGGPLPFAWDILSPQFMYGSKAYVKHPADIPDYLKLSFPEGFKWERVMNF
                     EDGGVVTVTQDSSLQDGEFIYKVKLRGTNFPSDGPVMQKKTMGWEASSERMYPEDGALK
                     GEIKQRLKLKDGGHYDAEVKTTYKAKKPVQLPGAYNVNIKLDITSHNEDYTIVEQYERA
                     EGRHSTGGMDELYK"
     terminator      933..978
                     /standard_name="rrnB T1 terminator"
                     /label=rrnB T1 terminator
                     /note="transcription terminator T1 from the <i>E. coli
                     rrnB</i> gene"
                     /note="color: #ffffff"
     terminator      1020..1047
                     /standard_name="T7Te terminator"
                     /label=T7Te terminator
                     /note="phage T7 early transcription terminator"
                     /note="color: #ffffff"
     CDS             1428..1733
                     /standard_name="ccdB"
                     /label=ccdB
                     /note="color: #993366; direction: RIGHT"
     CDS             2134..2667
                     /standard_name="GentR"
                     /label=GentR
                     /note="color: #ccffcc; direction: RIGHT"
     terminator      2675..2702
                     /standard_name="rrnB T2 terminator"
                     /label=rrnB T2 terminator
                     /note="transcription terminator T2 from the <i>E. coli
                     rrnB</i> gene"
                     /note="color: #ffffff"
     rep_origin      2711..3082
                     /label=ori
                     /note="color: #ffff00"
ORIGIN
        1 cacgccactt cgtgcaggtc tcagagcccg tgaagagcag gtttcccgac tggaaagcgg
       61 gcagtgagcg caacgcaatt aatgtgagtt agctcactca ttaggcaccc caggctttac
      121 actttatgct tccggctcgt atgttgtgtg gaattgtgag cggataacaa tttcacacat
      181 actagagaaa gaggagaaat actagatggt gagcaagggc gaggaggata acatggccat
      241 catcaaggag ttcatgcgct tcaaggtgca catggagggc tccgtgaacg gccacgagtt
      301 cgagatcgag ggcgagggcg agggccgccc ctacgagggc acccagaccg ccaagctgaa
      361 ggtgaccaag ggtggccccc tgcccttcgc ctgggacatc ctgtcccctc agttcatgta
      421 cggctccaag gcctacgtga agcaccccgc cgacatcccc gactacttga agctgtcctt
      481 ccccgagggc ttcaagtggg agcgcgtgat gaacttcgag gacggcggcg tggtgaccgt
      541 gacccaggac tcctccttgc aggacggcga gttcatctac aaggtgaagc tgcgcggcac
      601 caacttcccc tccgacggcc ccgtaatgca gaagaaaacc atgggctggg aggcctcctc
      661 cgagcggatg taccccgagg acggcgccct gaagggcgag atcaagcaga ggctgaagct
      721 gaaggacggc ggccactacg acgctgaggt caagaccacc tacaaggcca agaagcccgt
      781 gcagctgccc ggcgcctaca acgtcaacat caagttggac atcacctccc acaacgagga
      841 ctacaccatc gtggaacagt acgaacgcgc cgagggccgc cactccaccg gcggcatgga
      901 cgagctgtac aagtaatact agagccaggc atcaaataaa acgaaaggct cagtcgaaag
      961 actgggcctt tcgttttatc tgttgtttgt cggtgaacgc tctctactag agtcacactg
     1021 gctcaccttc gggtgggcct ttctgcgttt atagggctta gccttattgg tttcttaggc
     1081 gctgcctcgc gtggatccgg cttactaaaa gccagataac agtatgcgta tttgcgcgct
     1141 gatttttgcg gtataagaat atatactgat atgtataccc gaagtatgtc aaaaagaggt
     1201 gtgctatgaa gcagcgtatt acagtgacag ttgacagcga cagctatcag ttgctcaagg
     1261 catatatgat gtcaatatct ccggtctggt aagcacaacc atgcagaatg aagcccgtcg
     1321 tctgcgtgcc gaacgctgga aagcggaaaa tcaggaaggg atggctgagg tcgcccggtt
     1381 tattgaaatg aacggctctt ttgctgacga gaacagggac tggtgaaatg cagtttaagg
     1441 tttacaccta taaaagagag agccgttatc gtctgtttgt ggatgtacag agtgatatta
     1501 ttgacacgcc cgggcgacgg atggtgatcc ccctggccag tgcacgtctg ctgtcagata
     1561 aagtctcccg tgaactttac ccggtggtgc atatcgggga tgaaagctgg cgcatgatga
     1621 ccaccgatat ggccagtgtg cctgtctccg ttatcgggga agaagtggct gatctcagcc
     1681 accgcgaaaa tgacatcaaa aacgccatta acctgatgtt ctggggaata taattaagcc
     1741 agccccgaca cccgccaaca cccgctgacg cgccctgacg ggcttgtctg ctcccggcat
     1801 ccgcttacag acaagctgtg acccactcaa gtggctcttc tgaatgcctg agaccacaga
     1861 gtggggcact cagagacgca cccttggcgt ccaaccagcg gcaccagcgg cgcgaattga
     1921 cataagcctg ttcggttcgt aaactgtaat gcaagtagcg tatgcgctca cgcaactggt
     1981 ccagaacctt gaccgaacgc agcggtggta acggcgcagt ggcggttttc atggcttgtt
     2041 atgactgttt ttttgtacag tctatgcctc gggcatccaa gcagcaagcg cgttacgccg
     2101 tgggtcgatg tttgatgtta tggagcagca acgatgttac gcagcagcaa cgatgttacg
     2161 cagcagggca gtcgccctaa aacaaagtta ggtggctcaa gtatgggcat cattcgcaca
     2221 tgtaggctcg gccctgacca agtcaaatcc atgcgggctg ctcttgatct tttcggtcgt
     2281 gagttcgggg acgtagccac ctactcccaa catcagccgg actccgatta cctcgggaac
     2341 ttgctccgta gtaagacatt catcgcgctt gctgccttcg accaagaagc ggttgttggc
     2401 gctctcgcgg cttacgttct gcccaggttt gagcagccgc gtagtgagat ctatatctat
     2461 gatctcgcag tctccggcga gcaccggagg cagggcattg ccaccgcgct catcaatctc
     2521 ctcaagcatg aggccaacgc gcttggtgct tatgtgatct acgtgcaagc agattacggt
     2581 gacgatcccg cagtggctct ctatacaaag ttgggcatac gggaagaagt gatgcacttt
     2641 gatatcgacc caagtaccgc cacctaaatt aagcagaagg ccatcctgac ggatggcctt
     2701 tttgcgtttc ccatgtcagc cgttaagtgt tcctgtgtca ctgaaaattg ctttgagagg
     2761 ctctaagggc ttctcagtgc gttacatccc tggcttgttg tccacaaccg ttaaacctta
     2821 aaagctttaa aagccttata tattcttttt tttcttataa aacttaaaac cttagaggct
     2881 atttaagttg ctgatttata ttaattttat tgttcaaaca tgagagctta gtacgtgaaa
     2941 catgagagct tagtacgtta gccatgagag cttagtacgt tagccatgag ggtttagttc
     3001 gttaaacatg agagcttagt acgttaaaca tgagagctta gtacgtgaaa catgagagct
     3061 tagtacgtac tatcaacagg ttccaagcgt ctca
//
