# Supplementary material for: In- & Out-Cloning: Plasmid toolboxes for scarless transcription unit and modular Golden Gate acceptor plasmid assembly
Source: bioRxiv preprint, doi:10.1101/2024.06.22.600171, version 1 (2024-06-22)
Supplement: Supporting Data S2 [file 600171_file04.zip › pSL_Out-Cloning_L0_part_plasmids/pSL695.gbk]

LOCUS       pSL695        2551 bp DNA     circular SYN 21-MAR-2024
DEFINITION  .
ACCESSION   .
VERSION     .
KEYWORDS    .
SOURCE      synthetic DNA construct
  ORGANISM  synthetic DNA construct
REFERENCE   1  (bases 1 to 2551)
  AUTHORS   .
  TITLE     Direct Submission
  JOURNAL   Exported Mar 21, 2024 from SnapGene 6.2.0
            https://www.snapgene.com
FEATURES             Location/Qualifiers
     source          1..2551
                     /mol_type="other DNA"
                     /note="color: #ffffff"
                     /organism="synthetic DNA construct"
     promoter        95..218
                     /standard_name="P lac prom"
                     /label=P lac prom promoter
                     /note="color: #ffffff"
     CDS             225..548
                     /codon_start=1
                     /gene="<i>lacZ</i>&nbsp;fragment"
                     /standard_name="lacZ-alpha"
                     /product="LacZ-alpha fragment of beta-galactosidase"
                     /label=lacZ-alpha
                     /note="color: #993366"
                     /translation="MTMITPSLHACRSTLEDPRVPSSNSLAVVLQRRDWENPGVTQLNR
                     LAAHPPFASWRNSEEARTDRPSQQLRSLNGEWRLMRYFLLTHLCGISHRIWCTLSTICS
                     DAA"
     CDS             890..1195
                     /standard_name="ccdB"
                     /label=ccdB
                     /note="color: #993366; direction: RIGHT"
     CDS             1591..2124
                     /standard_name="GentR"
                     /label=GentR
                     /note="color: #ccffcc; direction: RIGHT"
     terminator      2132..2159
                     /standard_name="rrnB T2 terminator"
                     /label=rrnB T2 terminator
                     /note="transcription terminator T2 from the <i>E. coli
                     rrnB</i> gene"
                     /note="color: #ffffff"
     rep_origin      2168..2539
                     /label=ori
                     /note="color: #ffff00"
ORIGIN
        1 cacgcctttt tacggttcct gcactctgtg gtctcatgcc ttgtcttcca gtggtatggg
       61 cagctggcac gacaggtttc ccgactggaa agcgggcagt gagcgcaacg caattaatgt
      121 gagttagctc actcattagg caccccaggc tttacacttt atgcttccgg ctcgtatgtt
      181 gtgtggaatt gtgagcggat aacaatttca cacaggaaac agctatgacc atgattacgc
      241 caagcttgca tgcctgcagg tcgactctag aggatccccg ggtaccgagc tcgaattcac
      301 tggccgtcgt tttacaacgt cgtgactggg aaaaccctgg cgttacccaa cttaatcgcc
      361 ttgcagcaca tccccctttc gccagctggc gtaatagcga agaggcccgc accgatcgcc
      421 cttcccaaca gttgcgcagc ctgaatggcg aatggcgcct gatgcggtat tttctcctta
      481 cgcatctgtg cggtatttca caccgcatat ggtgcactct cagtacaatc tgctctgatg
      541 ccgcatagtc gcgtggatcc ggcttactaa aagccagata acagtatgcg tatttgcgcg
      601 ctgatttttg cggtataaga atatatactg atatgtatac ccgaagtatg tcaaaaagag
      661 gtgtgctatg aagcagcgta ttacagtgac agttgacagc gacagctatc agttgctcaa
      721 ggcatatatg atgtcaatat ctccggtctg gtaagcacaa ccatgcagaa tgaagcccgt
      781 cgtctgcgtg ccgaacgctg gaaagcggaa aatcaggaag ggatggctga ggtcgcccgg
      841 tttattgaaa tgaacggctc ttttgctgac gagaacaggg actggtgaaa tgcagtttaa
      901 ggtttacacc tataaaagag agagccgtta tcgtctgttt gtggatgtac agagtgatat
      961 tattgacacg cccgggcgac ggatggtgat ccccctggcc agtgcacgtc tgctgtcaga
     1021 taaagtctcc cgtgaacttt acccggtggt gcatatcggg gatgaaagct ggcgcatgat
     1081 gaccaccgat atggccagtg tgcctgtctc cgttatcggg gaagaagtgg ctgatctcag
     1141 ccaccgcgaa aatgacatca aaaacgccat taacctgatg ttctggggaa tataattaag
     1201 ccagccccga cacccgccaa cacccgctga cgcgccctga cgggcttgtc tgctcccggc
     1261 atccgcttac agacaagctg tgacccactc aagtggaaga caagggacac gaagtggccg
     1321 ggctactcag agacgcaccc ttggcgtcca accagcggca ccagcggcgc gaattgacat
     1381 aagcctgttc ggttcgtaaa ctgtaatgca agtagcgtat gcgctcacgc aactggtcca
     1441 gaaccttgac cgaacgcagc ggtggtaacg gcgcagtggc ggttttcatg gcttgttatg
     1501 actgtttttt tgtacagtct atgcctcggg catccaagca gcaagcgcgt tacgccgtgg
     1561 gtcgatgttt gatgttatgg agcagcaacg atgttacgca gcagcaacga tgttacgcag
     1621 cagggcagtc gccctaaaac aaagttaggt ggctcaagta tgggcatcat tcgcacatgt
     1681 aggctcggcc ctgaccaagt caaatccatg cgggctgctc ttgatctttt cggtcgtgag
     1741 ttcggggacg tagccaccta ctcccaacat cagccggact ccgattacct cgggaacttg
     1801 ctccgtagta agacattcat cgcgcttgct gccttcgacc aagaagcggt tgttggcgct
     1861 ctcgcggctt acgttctgcc caggtttgag cagccgcgta gtgagatcta tatctatgat
     1921 ctcgcagtct ccggcgagca ccggaggcag ggcattgcca ccgcgctcat caatctcctc
     1981 aagcatgagg ccaacgcgct tggtgcttat gtgatctacg tgcaagcaga ttacggtgac
     2041 gatcccgcag tggctctcta tacaaagttg ggcatacggg aagaagtgat gcactttgat
     2101 atcgacccaa gtaccgccac ctaaattaag cagaaggcca tcctgacgga tggccttttt
     2161 gcgtttccca tgtcagccgt taagtgttcc tgtgtcactg aaaattgctt tgagaggctc
     2221 taagggcttc tcagtgcgtt acatccctgg cttgttgtcc acaaccgtta aaccttaaaa
     2281 gctttaaaag ccttatatat tctttttttt cttataaaac ttaaaacctt agaggctatt
     2341 taagttgctg atttatatta attttattgt tcaaacatga gagcttagta cgtgaaacat
     2401 gagagcttag tacgttagcc atgagagctt agtacgttag ccatgagggt ttagttcgtt
     2461 aaacatgaga gcttagtacg ttaaacatga gagcttagta cgtgaaacat gagagcttag
     2521 tacgtactat caacaggttc caagcgtctc a
//
