# Supplementary material for: In- & Out-Cloning: Plasmid toolboxes for scarless transcription unit and modular Golden Gate acceptor plasmid assembly
Source: bioRxiv preprint, doi:10.1101/2024.06.22.600171, version 1 (2024-06-22)
Supplement: Supporting Data S2 [file 600171_file04.zip › pSL_Out-Cloning_L0_part_plasmids/pSL696.gbk]

LOCUS       pSL696        2551 bp DNA     circular SYN 21-MAR-2024
DEFINITION  .
ACCESSION   .
VERSION     .
KEYWORDS    .
SOURCE      synthetic DNA construct
  ORGANISM  synthetic DNA construct
REFERENCE   1  (bases 1 to 2551)
  AUTHORS   .
  TITLE     Direct Submission
  JOURNAL   Exported Mar 21, 2024 from SnapGene 6.2.0
            https://www.snapgene.com
FEATURES             Location/Qualifiers
     source          1..2551
                     /mol_type="other DNA"
                     /note="color: #ffffff"
                     /organism="synthetic DNA construct"
     promoter        95..218
                     /standard_name="P lac prom"
                     /label=P lac prom promoter
                     /note="color: #ffffff"
     CDS             225..548
                     /codon_start=1
                     /gene="<i>lacZ</i>&nbsp;fragment"
                     /standard_name="lacZ-alpha"
                     /product="LacZ-alpha fragment of beta-galactosidase"
                     /label=lacZ-alpha
                     /note="color: #993366"
                     /translation="MTMITPSLHACRSTLEDPRVPSSNSLAVVLQRRDWENPGVTQLNR
                     LAAHPPFASWRNSEEARTDRPSQQLRSLNGEWRLMRYFLLTHLCGISHRIWCTLSTICS
                     DAA"
     CDS             890..1195
                     /standard_name="ccdB"
                     /label=ccdB
                     /note="color: #993366; direction: RIGHT"
     CDS             1591..2124
                     /standard_name="GentR"
                     /label=GentR
                     /note="color: #ccffcc; direction: RIGHT"
     terminator      2132..2159
                     /standard_name="rrnB T2 terminator"
                     /label=rrnB T2 terminator
                     /note="transcription terminator T2 from the <i>E. coli
                     rrnB</i> gene"
                     /note="color: #ffffff"
     rep_origin      2168..2539
                     /label=ori
                     /note="color: #ffff00"
ORIGIN
        1 cacgcctttt tacggttcct gcactctgtg gtctcagcaa ttgtcttcca gtggtatggg
       61 cagctggcac gacaggtttc ccgactggaa agcgggcagt gagcgcaacg caattaatgt
      121 gagttagctc actcattagg caccccaggc tttacacttt atgcttccgg ctcgtatgtt
      181 gtgtggaatt gtgagcggat aacaatttca cacaggaaac agctatgacc atgattacgc
      241 caagcttgca tgcctgcagg tcgactctag aggatccccg ggtaccgagc tcgaattcac
      301 tggccgtcgt tttacaacgt cgtgactggg aaaaccctgg cgttacccaa cttaatcgcc
      361 ttgcagcaca tccccctttc gccagctggc gtaatagcga agaggcccgc accgatcgcc
      421 cttcccaaca gttgcgcagc ctgaatggcg aatggcgcct gatgcggtat tttctcctta
      481 cgcatctgtg cggtatttca caccgcatat ggtgcactct cagtacaatc tgctctgatg
      541 ccgcatagtc gcgtggatcc ggcttactaa aagccagata acagtatgcg tatttgcgcg
      601 ctgatttttg cggtataaga atatatactg atatgtatac ccgaagtatg tcaaaaagag
      661 gtgtgctatg aagcagcgta ttacagtgac agttgacagc gacagctatc agttgctcaa
      721 ggcatatatg atgtcaatat ctccggtctg gtaagcacaa ccatgcagaa tgaagcccgt
      781 cgtctgcgtg ccgaacgctg gaaagcggaa aatcaggaag ggatggctga ggtcgcccgg
      841 tttattgaaa tgaacggctc ttttgctgac gagaacaggg actggtgaaa tgcagtttaa
      901 ggtttacacc tataaaagag agagccgtta tcgtctgttt gtggatgtac agagtgatat
      961 tattgacacg cccgggcgac ggatggtgat ccccctggcc agtgcacgtc tgctgtcaga
     1021 taaagtctcc cgtgaacttt acccggtggt gcatatcggg gatgaaagct ggcgcatgat
     1081 gaccaccgat atggccagtg tgcctgtctc cgttatcggg gaagaagtgg ctgatctcag
     1141 ccaccgcgaa aatgacatca aaaacgccat taacctgatg ttctggggaa tataattaag
     1201 ccagccccga cacccgccaa cacccgctga cgcgccctga cgggcttgtc tgctcccggc
     1261 atccgcttac agacaagctg tgacccactc aagtggaaga caagggacac gaagtggccg
     1321 ggctactcag agacgcaccc ttggcgtcca accagcggca ccagcggcgc gaattgacat
     1381 aagcctgttc ggttcgtaaa ctgtaatgca agtagcgtat gcgctcacgc aactggtcca
     1441 gaaccttgac cgaacgcagc ggtggtaacg gcgcagtggc ggttttcatg gcttgttatg
     1501 actgtttttt tgtacagtct atgcctcggg catccaagca gcaagcgcgt tacgccgtgg
     1561 gtcgatgttt gatgttatgg agcagcaacg atgttacgca gcagcaacga tgttacgcag
     1621 cagggcagtc gccctaaaac aaagttaggt ggctcaagta tgggcatcat tcgcacatgt
     1681 aggctcggcc ctgaccaagt caaatccatg cgggctgctc ttgatctttt cggtcgtgag
     1741 ttcggggacg tagccaccta ctcccaacat cagccggact ccgattacct cgggaacttg
     1801 ctccgtagta agacattcat cgcgcttgct gccttcgacc aagaagcggt tgttggcgct
     1861 ctcgcggctt acgttctgcc caggtttgag cagccgcgta gtgagatcta tatctatgat
     1921 ctcgcagtct ccggcgagca ccggaggcag ggcattgcca ccgcgctcat caatctcctc
     1981 aagcatgagg ccaacgcgct tggtgcttat gtgatctacg tgcaagcaga ttacggtgac
     2041 gatcccgcag tggctctcta tacaaagttg ggcatacggg aagaagtgat gcactttgat
     2101 atcgacccaa gtaccgccac ctaaattaag cagaaggcca tcctgacgga tggccttttt
     2161 gcgtttccca tgtcagccgt taagtgttcc tgtgtcactg aaaattgctt tgagaggctc
     2221 taagggcttc tcagtgcgtt acatccctgg cttgttgtcc acaaccgtta aaccttaaaa
     2281 gctttaaaag ccttatatat tctttttttt cttataaaac ttaaaacctt agaggctatt
     2341 taagttgctg atttatatta attttattgt tcaaacatga gagcttagta cgtgaaacat
     2401 gagagcttag tacgttagcc atgagagctt agtacgttag ccatgagggt ttagttcgtt
     2461 aaacatgaga gcttagtacg ttaaacatga gagcttagta cgtgaaacat gagagcttag
     2521 tacgtactat caacaggttc caagcgtctc a
//
