# Supplementary material for: In- & Out-Cloning: Plasmid toolboxes for scarless transcription unit and modular Golden Gate acceptor plasmid assembly
Source: bioRxiv preprint, doi:10.1101/2024.06.22.600171, version 1 (2024-06-22)
Supplement: Supporting Data S2 [file 600171_file04.zip › pSL_Out-Cloning_L0_part_plasmids/pSL697.gbk]

LOCUS       pSL697        2551 bp DNA     circular SYN 21-MAR-2024
DEFINITION  .
ACCESSION   .
VERSION     .
KEYWORDS    .
SOURCE      synthetic DNA construct
  ORGANISM  synthetic DNA construct
REFERENCE   1  (bases 1 to 2551)
  AUTHORS   .
  TITLE     Direct Submission
  JOURNAL   Exported Mar 21, 2024 from SnapGene 6.2.0
            https://www.snapgene.com
FEATURES             Location/Qualifiers
     source          1..2551
                     /mol_type="other DNA"
                     /note="color: #ffffff"
                     /organism="synthetic DNA construct"
     promoter        95..218
                     /standard_name="P lac prom"
                     /label=P lac prom promoter
                     /note="color: #ffffff"
     CDS             225..548
                     /codon_start=1
                     /gene="<i>lacZ</i>&nbsp;fragment"
                     /standard_name="lacZ-alpha"
                     /product="LacZ-alpha fragment of beta-galactosidase"
                     /label=lacZ-alpha
                     /note="color: #993366"
                     /translation="MTMITPSLHACRSTLEDPRVPSSNSLAVVLQRRDWENPGVTQLNR
                     LAAHPPFASWRNSEEARTDRPSQQLRSLNGEWRLMRYFLLTHLCGISHRIWCTLSTICS
                     DAA"
     CDS             890..1195
                     /standard_name="ccdB"
                     /label=ccdB
                     /note="color: #993366; direction: RIGHT"
     CDS             1591..2124
                     /standard_name="GentR"
                     /label=GentR
                     /note="color: #ccffcc; direction: RIGHT"
     terminator      2132..2159
                     /standard_name="rrnB T2 terminator"
                     /label=rrnB T2 terminator
                     /note="transcription terminator T2 from the <i>E. coli
                     rrnB</i> gene"
                     /note="color: #ffffff"
     rep_origin      2168..2539
                     /label=ori
                     /note="color: #ffff00"
ORIGIN
        1 cacgcctttt tacggttcct gcactctgtg gtctcaacta ttgtcttcca gtggtatggg
       61 cagctggcac gacaggtttc ccgactggaa agcgggcagt gagcgcaacg caattaatgt
      121 gagttagctc actcattagg caccccaggc tttacacttt atgcttccgg ctcgtatgtt
      181 gtgtggaatt gtgagcggat aacaatttca cacaggaaac agctatgacc atgattacgc
      241 caagcttgca tgcctgcagg tcgactctag aggatccccg ggtaccgagc tcgaattcac
      301 tggccgtcgt tttacaacgt cgtgactggg aaaaccctgg cgttacccaa cttaatcgcc
      361 ttgcagcaca tccccctttc gccagctggc gtaatagcga agaggcccgc accgatcgcc
      421 cttcccaaca gttgcgcagc ctgaatggcg aatggcgcct gatgcggtat tttctcctta
      481 cgcatctgtg cggtatttca caccgcatat ggtgcactct cagtacaatc tgctctgatg
      541 ccgcatagtc gcgtggatcc ggcttactaa aagccagata acagtatgcg tatttgcgcg
      601 ctgatttttg cggtataaga atatatactg atatgtatac ccgaagtatg tcaaaaagag
      661 gtgtgctatg aagcagcgta ttacagtgac agttgacagc gacagctatc agttgctcaa
      721 ggcatatatg atgtcaatat ctccggtctg gtaagcacaa ccatgcagaa tgaagcccgt
      781 cgtctgcgtg ccgaacgctg gaaagcggaa aatcaggaag ggatggctga ggtcgcccgg
      841 tttattgaaa tgaacggctc ttttgctgac gagaacaggg actggtgaaa tgcagtttaa
      901 ggtttacacc tataaaagag agagccgtta tcgtctgttt gtggatgtac agagtgatat
      961 tattgacacg cccgggcgac ggatggtgat ccccctggcc agtgcacgtc tgctgtcaga
     1021 taaagtctcc cgtgaacttt acccggtggt gcatatcggg gatgaaagct ggcgcatgat
     1081 gaccaccgat atggccagtg tgcctgtctc cgttatcggg gaagaagtgg ctgatctcag
     1141 ccaccgcgaa aatgacatca aaaacgccat taacctgatg ttctggggaa tataattaag
     1201 ccagccccga cacccgccaa cacccgctga cgcgccctga cgggcttgtc tgctcccggc
     1261 atccgcttac agacaagctg tgacccactc aagtggaaga caagggacac gaagtggccg
     1321 ggctactcag agacgcaccc ttggcgtcca accagcggca ccagcggcgc gaattgacat
     1381 aagcctgttc ggttcgtaaa ctgtaatgca agtagcgtat gcgctcacgc aactggtcca
     1441 gaaccttgac cgaacgcagc ggtggtaacg gcgcagtggc ggttttcatg gcttgttatg
     1501 actgtttttt tgtacagtct atgcctcggg catccaagca gcaagcgcgt tacgccgtgg
     1561 gtcgatgttt gatgttatgg agcagcaacg atgttacgca gcagcaacga tgttacgcag
     1621 cagggcagtc gccctaaaac aaagttaggt ggctcaagta tgggcatcat tcgcacatgt
     1681 aggctcggcc ctgaccaagt caaatccatg cgggctgctc ttgatctttt cggtcgtgag
     1741 ttcggggacg tagccaccta ctcccaacat cagccggact ccgattacct cgggaacttg
     1801 ctccgtagta agacattcat cgcgcttgct gccttcgacc aagaagcggt tgttggcgct
     1861 ctcgcggctt acgttctgcc caggtttgag cagccgcgta gtgagatcta tatctatgat
     1921 ctcgcagtct ccggcgagca ccggaggcag ggcattgcca ccgcgctcat caatctcctc
     1981 aagcatgagg ccaacgcgct tggtgcttat gtgatctacg tgcaagcaga ttacggtgac
     2041 gatcccgcag tggctctcta tacaaagttg ggcatacggg aagaagtgat gcactttgat
     2101 atcgacccaa gtaccgccac ctaaattaag cagaaggcca tcctgacgga tggccttttt
     2161 gcgtttccca tgtcagccgt taagtgttcc tgtgtcactg aaaattgctt tgagaggctc
     2221 taagggcttc tcagtgcgtt acatccctgg cttgttgtcc acaaccgtta aaccttaaaa
     2281 gctttaaaag ccttatatat tctttttttt cttataaaac ttaaaacctt agaggctatt
     2341 taagttgctg atttatatta attttattgt tcaaacatga gagcttagta cgtgaaacat
     2401 gagagcttag tacgttagcc atgagagctt agtacgttag ccatgagggt ttagttcgtt
     2461 aaacatgaga gcttagtacg ttaaacatga gagcttagta cgtgaaacat gagagcttag
     2521 tacgtactat caacaggttc caagcgtctc a
//
