# Supplementary material for: In- & Out-Cloning: Plasmid toolboxes for scarless transcription unit and modular Golden Gate acceptor plasmid assembly
Source: bioRxiv preprint, doi:10.1101/2024.06.22.600171, version 1 (2024-06-22)
Supplement: Supporting Data S2 [file 600171_file04.zip › pSL_Out-Cloning_L0_part_plasmids/pSL698.gbk]

LOCUS       pSL698        2551 bp DNA     circular SYN 21-MAR-2024
DEFINITION  .
ACCESSION   .
VERSION     .
KEYWORDS    .
SOURCE      synthetic DNA construct
  ORGANISM  synthetic DNA construct
REFERENCE   1  (bases 1 to 2551)
  AUTHORS   .
  TITLE     Direct Submission
  JOURNAL   Exported Mar 21, 2024 from SnapGene 6.2.0
            https://www.snapgene.com
FEATURES             Location/Qualifiers
     source          1..2551
                     /mol_type="other DNA"
                     /note="color: #ffffff"
                     /organism="synthetic DNA construct"
     promoter        95..218
                     /standard_name="P lac prom"
                     /label=P lac prom promoter
                     /note="color: #ffffff"
     CDS             225..548
                     /codon_start=1
                     /gene="<i>lacZ</i>&nbsp;fragment"
                     /standard_name="lacZ-alpha"
                     /product="LacZ-alpha fragment of beta-galactosidase"
                     /label=lacZ-alpha
                     /note="color: #993366"
                     /translation="MTMITPSLHACRSTLEDPRVPSSNSLAVVLQRRDWENPGVTQLNR
                     LAAHPPFASWRNSEEARTDRPSQQLRSLNGEWRLMRYFLLTHLCGISHRIWCTLSTICS
                     DAA"
     CDS             890..1195
                     /standard_name="ccdB"
                     /label=ccdB
                     /note="color: #993366; direction: RIGHT"
     CDS             1591..2124
                     /standard_name="GentR"
                     /label=GentR
                     /note="color: #ccffcc; direction: RIGHT"
     terminator      2132..2159
                     /standard_name="rrnB T2 terminator"
                     /label=rrnB T2 terminator
                     /note="transcription terminator T2 from the <i>E. coli
                     rrnB</i> gene"
                     /note="color: #ffffff"
     rep_origin      2168..2539
                     /label=ori
                     /note="color: #ffff00"
ORIGIN
        1 cacgcctttt tacggttcct gcactctgtg gtctcattac ttgtcttcca gtggtatggg
       61 cagctggcac gacaggtttc ccgactggaa agcgggcagt gagcgcaacg caattaatgt
      121 gagttagctc actcattagg caccccaggc tttacacttt atgcttccgg ctcgtatgtt
      181 gtgtggaatt gtgagcggat aacaatttca cacaggaaac agctatgacc atgattacgc
      241 caagcttgca tgcctgcagg tcgactctag aggatccccg ggtaccgagc tcgaattcac
      301 tggccgtcgt tttacaacgt cgtgactggg aaaaccctgg cgttacccaa cttaatcgcc
      361 ttgcagcaca tccccctttc gccagctggc gtaatagcga agaggcccgc accgatcgcc
      421 cttcccaaca gttgcgcagc ctgaatggcg aatggcgcct gatgcggtat tttctcctta
      481 cgcatctgtg cggtatttca caccgcatat ggtgcactct cagtacaatc tgctctgatg
      541 ccgcatagtc gcgtggatcc ggcttactaa aagccagata acagtatgcg tatttgcgcg
      601 ctgatttttg cggtataaga atatatactg atatgtatac ccgaagtatg tcaaaaagag
      661 gtgtgctatg aagcagcgta ttacagtgac agttgacagc gacagctatc agttgctcaa
      721 ggcatatatg atgtcaatat ctccggtctg gtaagcacaa ccatgcagaa tgaagcccgt
      781 cgtctgcgtg ccgaacgctg gaaagcggaa aatcaggaag ggatggctga ggtcgcccgg
      841 tttattgaaa tgaacggctc ttttgctgac gagaacaggg actggtgaaa tgcagtttaa
      901 ggtttacacc tataaaagag agagccgtta tcgtctgttt gtggatgtac agagtgatat
      961 tattgacacg cccgggcgac ggatggtgat ccccctggcc agtgcacgtc tgctgtcaga
     1021 taaagtctcc cgtgaacttt acccggtggt gcatatcggg gatgaaagct ggcgcatgat
     1081 gaccaccgat atggccagtg tgcctgtctc cgttatcggg gaagaagtgg ctgatctcag
     1141 ccaccgcgaa aatgacatca aaaacgccat taacctgatg ttctggggaa tataattaag
     1201 ccagccccga cacccgccaa cacccgctga cgcgccctga cgggcttgtc tgctcccggc
     1261 atccgcttac agacaagctg tgacccactc aagtggaaga caagggacac gaagtggccg
     1321 ggctactcag agacgcaccc ttggcgtcca accagcggca ccagcggcgc gaattgacat
     1381 aagcctgttc ggttcgtaaa ctgtaatgca agtagcgtat gcgctcacgc aactggtcca
     1441 gaaccttgac cgaacgcagc ggtggtaacg gcgcagtggc ggttttcatg gcttgttatg
     1501 actgtttttt tgtacagtct atgcctcggg catccaagca gcaagcgcgt tacgccgtgg
     1561 gtcgatgttt gatgttatgg agcagcaacg atgttacgca gcagcaacga tgttacgcag
     1621 cagggcagtc gccctaaaac aaagttaggt ggctcaagta tgggcatcat tcgcacatgt
     1681 aggctcggcc ctgaccaagt caaatccatg cgggctgctc ttgatctttt cggtcgtgag
     1741 ttcggggacg tagccaccta ctcccaacat cagccggact ccgattacct cgggaacttg
     1801 ctccgtagta agacattcat cgcgcttgct gccttcgacc aagaagcggt tgttggcgct
     1861 ctcgcggctt acgttctgcc caggtttgag cagccgcgta gtgagatcta tatctatgat
     1921 ctcgcagtct ccggcgagca ccggaggcag ggcattgcca ccgcgctcat caatctcctc
     1981 aagcatgagg ccaacgcgct tggtgcttat gtgatctacg tgcaagcaga ttacggtgac
     2041 gatcccgcag tggctctcta tacaaagttg ggcatacggg aagaagtgat gcactttgat
     2101 atcgacccaa gtaccgccac ctaaattaag cagaaggcca tcctgacgga tggccttttt
     2161 gcgtttccca tgtcagccgt taagtgttcc tgtgtcactg aaaattgctt tgagaggctc
     2221 taagggcttc tcagtgcgtt acatccctgg cttgttgtcc acaaccgtta aaccttaaaa
     2281 gctttaaaag ccttatatat tctttttttt cttataaaac ttaaaacctt agaggctatt
     2341 taagttgctg atttatatta attttattgt tcaaacatga gagcttagta cgtgaaacat
     2401 gagagcttag tacgttagcc atgagagctt agtacgttag ccatgagggt ttagttcgtt
     2461 aaacatgaga gcttagtacg ttaaacatga gagcttagta cgtgaaacat gagagcttag
     2521 tacgtactat caacaggttc caagcgtctc a
//
