# Supplementary material for: In- & Out-Cloning: Plasmid toolboxes for scarless transcription unit and modular Golden Gate acceptor plasmid assembly
Source: bioRxiv preprint, doi:10.1101/2024.06.22.600171, version 1 (2024-06-22)
Supplement: Supporting Data S2 [file 600171_file04.zip › pSL_Out-Cloning_L0_part_plasmids/pSL699.gbk]

LOCUS       pSL699        2551 bp DNA     circular SYN 21-MAR-2024
DEFINITION  .
ACCESSION   .
VERSION     .
KEYWORDS    .
SOURCE      synthetic DNA construct
  ORGANISM  synthetic DNA construct
REFERENCE   1  (bases 1 to 2551)
  AUTHORS   .
  TITLE     Direct Submission
  JOURNAL   Exported Mar 21, 2024 from SnapGene 6.2.0
            https://www.snapgene.com
FEATURES             Location/Qualifiers
     source          1..2551
                     /mol_type="other DNA"
                     /note="color: #ffffff"
                     /organism="synthetic DNA construct"
     promoter        95..218
                     /standard_name="P lac prom"
                     /label=P lac prom promoter
                     /note="color: #ffffff"
     CDS             225..548
                     /codon_start=1
                     /gene="<i>lacZ</i>&nbsp;fragment"
                     /standard_name="lacZ-alpha"
                     /product="LacZ-alpha fragment of beta-galactosidase"
                     /label=lacZ-alpha
                     /note="color: #993366"
                     /translation="MTMITPSLHACRSTLEDPRVPSSNSLAVVLQRRDWENPGVTQLNR
                     LAAHPPFASWRNSEEARTDRPSQQLRSLNGEWRLMRYFLLTHLCGISHRIWCTLSTICS
                     DAA"
     CDS             890..1195
                     /standard_name="ccdB"
                     /label=ccdB
                     /note="color: #993366; direction: RIGHT"
     CDS             1591..2124
                     /standard_name="GentR"
                     /label=GentR
                     /note="color: #ccffcc; direction: RIGHT"
     terminator      2132..2159
                     /standard_name="rrnB T2 terminator"
                     /label=rrnB T2 terminator
                     /note="transcription terminator T2 from the <i>E. coli
                     rrnB</i> gene"
                     /note="color: #ffffff"
     rep_origin      2168..2539
                     /label=ori
                     /note="color: #ffff00"
ORIGIN
        1 cacgcctttt tacggttcct gcactctgtg gtctcacaga ttgtcttcca gtggtatggg
       61 cagctggcac gacaggtttc ccgactggaa agcgggcagt gagcgcaacg caattaatgt
      121 gagttagctc actcattagg caccccaggc tttacacttt atgcttccgg ctcgtatgtt
      181 gtgtggaatt gtgagcggat aacaatttca cacaggaaac agctatgacc atgattacgc
      241 caagcttgca tgcctgcagg tcgactctag aggatccccg ggtaccgagc tcgaattcac
      301 tggccgtcgt tttacaacgt cgtgactggg aaaaccctgg cgttacccaa cttaatcgcc
      361 ttgcagcaca tccccctttc gccagctggc gtaatagcga agaggcccgc accgatcgcc
      421 cttcccaaca gttgcgcagc ctgaatggcg aatggcgcct gatgcggtat tttctcctta
      481 cgcatctgtg cggtatttca caccgcatat ggtgcactct cagtacaatc tgctctgatg
      541 ccgcatagtc gcgtggatcc ggcttactaa aagccagata acagtatgcg tatttgcgcg
      601 ctgatttttg cggtataaga atatatactg atatgtatac ccgaagtatg tcaaaaagag
      661 gtgtgctatg aagcagcgta ttacagtgac agttgacagc gacagctatc agttgctcaa
      721 ggcatatatg atgtcaatat ctccggtctg gtaagcacaa ccatgcagaa tgaagcccgt
      781 cgtctgcgtg ccgaacgctg gaaagcggaa aatcaggaag ggatggctga ggtcgcccgg
      841 tttattgaaa tgaacggctc ttttgctgac gagaacaggg actggtgaaa tgcagtttaa
      901 ggtttacacc tataaaagag agagccgtta tcgtctgttt gtggatgtac agagtgatat
      961 tattgacacg cccgggcgac ggatggtgat ccccctggcc agtgcacgtc tgctgtcaga
     1021 taaagtctcc cgtgaacttt acccggtggt gcatatcggg gatgaaagct ggcgcatgat
     1081 gaccaccgat atggccagtg tgcctgtctc cgttatcggg gaagaagtgg ctgatctcag
     1141 ccaccgcgaa aatgacatca aaaacgccat taacctgatg ttctggggaa tataattaag
     1201 ccagccccga cacccgccaa cacccgctga cgcgccctga cgggcttgtc tgctcccgga
     1261 atccgcttac agacaagctg tgacccactc aagtggaaga caagggacac gaagtggccg
     1321 ggctactcag agacgcaccc ttggcgtcca accagcggca ccagcggcgc gaattgacat
     1381 aagcctgttc ggttcgtaaa ctgtaatgca agtagcgtat gcgctcacgc aactggtcca
     1441 gaaccttgac cgaacgcagc ggtggtaacg gcgcagtggc ggttttcatg gcttgttatg
     1501 actgtttttt tgtacagtct atgcctcggg catccaagca gcaagcgcgt tacgccgtgg
     1561 gtcgatgttt gatgttatgg agcagcaacg atgttacgca gcagcaacga tgttacgcag
     1621 cagggcagtc gccctaaaac aaagttaggt ggctcaagta tgggcatcat tcgcacatgt
     1681 aggctcggcc ctgaccaagt caaatccatg cgggctgctc ttgatctttt cggtcgtgag
     1741 ttcggggacg tagccaccta ctcccaacat cagccggact ccgattacct cgggaacttg
     1801 ctccgtagta agacattcat cgcgcttgct gccttcgacc aagaagcggt tgttggcgct
     1861 ctcgcggctt acgttctgcc caggtttgag cagccgcgta gtgagatcta tatctatgat
     1921 ctcgcagtct ccggcgagca ccggaggcag ggcattgcca ccgcgctcat caatctcctc
     1981 aagcatgagg ccaacgcgct tggtgcttat gtgatctacg tgcaagcaga ttacggtgac
     2041 gatcccgcag tggctctcta tacaaagttg ggcatacggg aagaagtgat gcactttgat
     2101 atcgacccaa gtaccgccac ctaaattaag cagaaggcca tcctgacgga tggccttttt
     2161 gcgtttccca tgtcagccgt taagtgttcc tgtgtcactg aaaattgctt tgagaggctc
     2221 taagggcttc tcagtgcgtt acatccctgg cttgttgtcc acaaccgtta aaccttaaaa
     2281 gctttaaaag ccttatatat tctttttttt cttataaaac ttaaaacctt agaggctatt
     2341 taagttgctg atttatatta attttattgt tcaaacatga gagcttagta cgtgaaacat
     2401 gagagcttag tacgttagcc atgagagctt agtacgttag ccatgagggt ttagttcgtt
     2461 aaacatgaga gcttagtacg ttaaacatga gagcttagta cgtgaaacat gagagcttag
     2521 tacgtactat caacaggttc caagcgtctc a
//
