# Supplementary material for: In- & Out-Cloning: Plasmid toolboxes for scarless transcription unit and modular Golden Gate acceptor plasmid assembly
Source: bioRxiv preprint, doi:10.1101/2024.06.22.600171, version 1 (2024-06-22)
Supplement: Supporting Data S2 [file 600171_file04.zip › pSL_Out-Cloning_L0_part_plasmids/pSL700.gbk]

LOCUS       pSL700        2551 bp DNA     circular SYN 21-MAR-2024
DEFINITION  .
ACCESSION   .
VERSION     .
KEYWORDS    .
SOURCE      synthetic DNA construct
  ORGANISM  synthetic DNA construct
REFERENCE   1  (bases 1 to 2551)
  AUTHORS   .
  TITLE     Direct Submission
  JOURNAL   Exported Mar 21, 2024 from SnapGene 6.2.0
            https://www.snapgene.com
FEATURES             Location/Qualifiers
     source          1..2551
                     /mol_type="other DNA"
                     /note="color: #ffffff"
                     /organism="synthetic DNA construct"
     promoter        95..218
                     /standard_name="P lac prom"
                     /label=P lac prom promoter
                     /note="color: #ffffff"
     CDS             225..548
                     /codon_start=1
                     /gene="<i>lacZ</i>&nbsp;fragment"
                     /standard_name="lacZ-alpha"
                     /product="LacZ-alpha fragment of beta-galactosidase"
                     /label=lacZ-alpha
                     /note="color: #993366"
                     /translation="MTMITPSLHACRSTLEDPRVPSSNSLAVVLQRRDWENPGVTQLNR
                     LAAHPPFASWRNSEEARTDRPSQQLRSLNGEWRLMRYFLLTHLCGISHRIWCTLSTICS
                     DAA"
     CDS             890..1195
                     /standard_name="ccdB"
                     /label=ccdB
                     /note="color: #993366; direction: RIGHT"
     CDS             1591..2124
                     /standard_name="GentR"
                     /label=GentR
                     /note="color: #ccffcc; direction: RIGHT"
     terminator      2132..2159
                     /standard_name="rrnB T2 terminator"
                     /label=rrnB T2 terminator
                     /note="transcription terminator T2 from the <i>E. coli
                     rrnB</i> gene"
                     /note="color: #ffffff"
     rep_origin      2168..2539
                     /label=ori
                     /note="color: #ffff00"
ORIGIN
        1 cacgcctttt tacggttcct gcactctgtg gtctcatgtg ttgtcttcca gtggtatggg
       61 cagctggcac gacaggtttc ccgactggaa agcgggcagt gagcgcaacg caattaatgt
      121 gagttagctc actcattagg caccccaggc tttacacttt atgcttccgg ctcgtatgtt
      181 gtgtggaatt gtgagcggat aacaatttca cacaggaaac agctatgacc atgattacgc
      241 caagcttgca tgcctgcagg tcgactctag aggatccccg ggtaccgagc tcgaattcac
      301 tggccgtcgt tttacaacgt cgtgactggg aaaaccctgg cgttacccaa cttaatcgcc
      361 ttgcagcaca tccccctttc gccagctggc gtaatagcga agaggcccgc accgatcgcc
      421 cttcccaaca gttgcgcagc ctgaatggcg aatggcgcct gatgcggtat tttctcctta
      481 cgcatctgtg cggtatttca caccgcatat ggtgcactct cagtacaatc tgctctgatg
      541 ccgcatagtc gcgtggatcc ggcttactaa aagccagata acagtatgcg tatttgcgcg
      601 ctgatttttg cggtataaga atatatactg atatgtatac ccgaagtatg tcaaaaagag
      661 gtgtgctatg aagcagcgta ttacagtgac agttgacagc gacagctatc agttgctcaa
      721 ggcatatatg atgtcaatat ctccggtctg gtaagcacaa ccatgcagaa tgaagcccgt
      781 cgtctgcgtg ccgaacgctg gaaagcggaa aatcaggaag ggatggctga ggtcgcccgg
      841 tttattgaaa tgaacggctc ttttgctgac gagaacaggg actggtgaaa tgcagtttaa
      901 ggtttacacc tataaaagag agagccgtta tcgtctgttt gtggatgtac agagtgatat
      961 tattgacacg cccgggcgac ggatggtgat ccccctggcc agtgcacgtc tgctgtcaga
     1021 taaagtctcc cgtgaacttt acccggtggt gcatatcggg gatgaaagct ggcgcatgat
     1081 gaccaccgat atggccagtg tgcctgtctc cgttatcggg gaagaagtgg ctgatctcag
     1141 ccaccgcgaa aatgacatca aaaacgccat taacctgatg ttctggggaa tataattaag
     1201 ccagccccga cacccgccaa cacccgctga cgcgccctga cgggcttgtc tgctcccggc
     1261 atccgcttac agacaagctg tgacccactc aagtggaaga caagggacac gaagtggccg
     1321 ggctactcag agacgcaccc ttggcgtcca accagcggca ccagcggcgc gaattgacat
     1381 aagcctgttc ggttcgtaaa ctgtaatgca agtagcgtat gcgctcacgc aactggtcca
     1441 gaaccttgac cgaacgcagc ggtggtaacg gcgcagtggc ggttttcatg gcttgttatg
     1501 actgtttttt tgtacagtct atgcctcggg catccaagca gcaagcgcgt tacgccgtgg
     1561 gtcgatgttt gatgttatgg agcagcaacg atgttacgca gcagcaacga tgttacgcag
     1621 cagggcagtc gccctaaaac aaagttaggt ggctcaagta tgggcatcat tcgcacatgt
     1681 aggctcggcc ctgaccaagt caaatccatg cgggctgctc ttgatctttt cggtcgtgag
     1741 ttcggggacg tagccaccta ctcccaacat cagccggact ccgattacct cgggaacttg
     1801 ctccgtagta agacattcat cgcgcttgct gccttcgacc aagaagcggt tgttggcgct
     1861 ctcgcggctt acgttctgcc caggtttgag cagccgcgta gtgagatcta tatctatgat
     1921 ctcgcagtct ccggcgagca ccggaggcag ggcattgcca ccgcgctcat caatctcctc
     1981 aagcatgagg ccaacgcgct tggtgcttat gtgatctacg tgcaagcaga ttacggtgac
     2041 gatcccgcag tggctctcta tacaaagttg ggcatacggg aagaagtgat gcactttgat
     2101 atcgacccaa gtaccgccac ctaaattaag cagaaggcca tcctgacgga tggccttttt
     2161 gcgtttccca tgtcagccgt taagtgttcc tgtgtcactg aaaattgctt tgagaggctc
     2221 taagggcttc tcagtgcgtt acatccctgg cttgttgtcc acaaccgtta aaccttaaaa
     2281 gctttaaaag ccttatatat tctttttttt cttataaaac ttaaaacctt agaggctatt
     2341 taagttgctg atttatatta attttattgt tcaaacatga gagcttagta cgtgaaacat
     2401 gagagcttag tacgttagcc atgagagctt agtacgttag ccatgagggt ttagttcgtt
     2461 aaacatgaga gcttagtacg ttaaacatga gagcttagta cgtgaaacat gagagcttag
     2521 tacgtactat caacaggttc caagcgtctc a
//
