# Supplementary material for: In- & Out-Cloning: Plasmid toolboxes for scarless transcription unit and modular Golden Gate acceptor plasmid assembly
Source: bioRxiv preprint, doi:10.1101/2024.06.22.600171, version 1 (2024-06-22)
Supplement: Supporting Data S2 [file 600171_file04.zip › pSL_Out-Cloning_L0_part_plasmids/pSL701.gbk]

LOCUS       pSL701        2551 bp DNA     circular SYN 21-MAR-2024
DEFINITION  .
ACCESSION   .
VERSION     .
KEYWORDS    .
SOURCE      synthetic DNA construct
  ORGANISM  synthetic DNA construct
REFERENCE   1  (bases 1 to 2551)
  AUTHORS   .
  TITLE     Direct Submission
  JOURNAL   Exported Mar 21, 2024 from SnapGene 6.2.0
            https://www.snapgene.com
FEATURES             Location/Qualifiers
     source          1..2551
                     /mol_type="other DNA"
                     /note="color: #ffffff"
                     /organism="synthetic DNA construct"
     promoter        95..218
                     /standard_name="P lac prom"
                     /label=P lac prom promoter
                     /note="color: #ffffff"
     CDS             225..548
                     /codon_start=1
                     /gene="<i>lacZ</i>&nbsp;fragment"
                     /standard_name="lacZ-alpha"
                     /product="LacZ-alpha fragment of beta-galactosidase"
                     /label=lacZ-alpha
                     /note="color: #993366"
                     /translation="MTMITPSLHACRSTLEDPRVPSSNSLAVVLQRRDWENPGVTQLNR
                     LAAHPPFASWRNSEEARTDRPSQQLRSLNGEWRLMRYFLLTHLCGISHRIWCTLSTICS
                     DAA"
     CDS             890..1195
                     /standard_name="ccdB"
                     /label=ccdB
                     /note="color: #993366; direction: RIGHT"
     CDS             1591..2124
                     /standard_name="GentR"
                     /label=GentR
                     /note="color: #ccffcc; direction: RIGHT"
     terminator      2132..2159
                     /standard_name="rrnB T2 terminator"
                     /label=rrnB T2 terminator
                     /note="transcription terminator T2 from the <i>E. coli
                     rrnB</i> gene"
                     /note="color: #ffffff"
     rep_origin      2168..2539
                     /label=ori
                     /note="color: #ffff00"
ORIGIN
        1 cacgcctttt tacggttcct gcactctgtg gtctcagagc ttgtcttcca gtggtatggg
       61 cagctggcac gacaggtttc ccgactggaa agcgggcagt gagcgcaacg caattaatgt
      121 gagttagctc actcattagg caccccaggc tttacacttt atgcttccgg ctcgtatgtt
      181 gtgtggaatt gtgagcggat aacaatttca cacaggaaac agctatgacc atgattacgc
      241 caagcttgca tgcctgcagg tcgactctag aggatccccg ggtaccgagc tcgaattcac
      301 tggccgtcgt tttacaacgt cgtgactggg aaaaccctgg cgttacccaa cttaatcgcc
      361 ttgcagcaca tccccctttc gccagctggc gtaatagcga agaggcccgc accgatcgcc
      421 cttcccaaca gttgcgcagc ctgaatggcg aatggcgcct gatgcggtat tttctcctta
      481 cgcatctgtg cggtatttca caccgcatat ggtgcactct cagtacaatc tgctctgatg
      541 ccgcatagtc gcgtggatcc ggcttactaa aagccagata acagtatgcg tatttgcgcg
      601 ctgatttttg cggtataaga atatatactg atatgtatac ccgaagtatg tcaaaaagag
      661 gtgtgctatg aagcagcgta ttacagtgac agttgacagc gacagctatc agttgctcaa
      721 ggcatatatg atgtcaatat ctccggtctg gtaagcacaa ccatgcagaa tgaagcccgt
      781 cgtctgcgtg ccgaacgctg gaaagcggaa aatcaggaag ggatggctga ggtcgcccgg
      841 tttattgaaa tgaacggctc ttttgctgac gagaacaggg actggtgaaa tgcagtttaa
      901 ggtttacacc tataaaagag agagccgtta tcgtctgttt gtggatgtac agagtgatat
      961 tattgacacg cccgggcgac ggatggtgat ccccctggcc agtgcacgtc tgctgtcaga
     1021 taaagtctcc cgtgaacttt acccggtggt gcatatcggg gatgaaagct ggcgcatgat
     1081 gaccaccgat atggccagtg tgcctgtctc cgttatcggg gaagaagtgg ctgatctcag
     1141 ccaccgcgaa aatgacatca aaaacgccat taacctgatg ttctggggaa tataattaag
     1201 ccagccccga cacccgccaa cacccgctga cgcgccctga cgggcttgtc tgctcccggc
     1261 atccgcttac agacaagctg tgacccactc aagtggaaga caagggacac gaagtggccg
     1321 ggctactcag agacgcaccc ttggcgtcca accagcggca ccagcggcgc gaattgacat
     1381 aagcctgttc ggttcgtaaa ctgtaatgca agtagcgtat gcgctcacgc aactggtcca
     1441 gaaccttgac cgaacgcagc ggtggtaacg gcgcagtggc ggttttcatg gcttgttatg
     1501 actgtttttt tgtacagtct atgcctcggg catccaagca gcaagcgcgt tacgccgtgg
     1561 gtcgatgttt gatgttatgg agcagcaacg atgttacgca gcagcaacga tgttacgcag
     1621 cagggcagtc gccctaaaac aaagttaggt ggctcaagta tgggcatcat tcgcacatgt
     1681 aggctcggcc ctgaccaagt caaatccatg cgggctgctc ttgatctttt cggtcgtgag
     1741 ttcggggacg tagccaccta ctcccaacat cagccggact ccgattacct cgggaacttg
     1801 ctccgtagta agacattcat cgcgcttgct gccttcgacc aagaagcggt tgttggcgct
     1861 ctcgcggctt acgttctgcc caggtttgag cagccgcgta gtgagatcta tatctatgat
     1921 ctcgcagtct ccggcgagca ccggaggcag ggcattgcca ccgcgctcat caatctcctc
     1981 aagcatgagg ccaacgcgct tggtgcttat gtgatctacg tgcaagcaga ttacggtgac
     2041 gatcccgcag tggctctcta tacaaagttg ggcatacggg aagaagtgat gcactttgat
     2101 atcgacccaa gtaccgccac ctaaattaag cagaaggcca tcctgacgga tggccttttt
     2161 gcgtttccca tgtcagccgt taagtgttcc tgtgtcactg aaaattgctt tgagaggctc
     2221 taagggcttc tcagtgcgtt acatccctgg cttgttgtcc acaaccgtta aaccttaaaa
     2281 gctttaaaag ccttatatat tctttttttt cttataaaac ttaaaacctt agaggctatt
     2341 taagttgctg atttatatta attttattgt tcaaacatga gagcttagta cgtgaaacat
     2401 gagagcttag tacgttagcc atgagagctt agtacgttag ccatgagggt ttagttcgtt
     2461 aaacatgaga gcttagtacg ttaaacatga gagcttagta cgtgaaacat gagagcttag
     2521 tacgtactat caacaggttc caagcgtctc a
//
