# Supplementary material for: In- & Out-Cloning: Plasmid toolboxes for scarless transcription unit and modular Golden Gate acceptor plasmid assembly
Source: bioRxiv preprint, doi:10.1101/2024.06.22.600171, version 1 (2024-06-22)
Supplement: Supporting Data S2 [file 600171_file04.zip › pSL_Out-Cloning_L0_part_plasmids/pSL702.gbk]

LOCUS       pSL702        2549 bp DNA     circular SYN 21-MAR-2024
DEFINITION  .
ACCESSION   .
VERSION     .
KEYWORDS    .
SOURCE      synthetic DNA construct
  ORGANISM  synthetic DNA construct
REFERENCE   1  (bases 1 to 2549)
  AUTHORS   .
  TITLE     Direct Submission
  JOURNAL   Exported Mar 21, 2024 from SnapGene 6.2.0
            https://www.snapgene.com
FEATURES             Location/Qualifiers
     source          1..2549
                     /mol_type="other DNA"
                     /note="color: #ffffff"
                     /organism="synthetic DNA construct"
     promoter        94..217
                     /standard_name="P lac prom"
                     /label=P lac prom promoter
                     /note="color: #ffffff"
     CDS             224..547
                     /codon_start=1
                     /gene="<i>lacZ</i>&nbsp;fragment"
                     /standard_name="lacZ-alpha"
                     /product="LacZ-alpha fragment of beta-galactosidase"
                     /label=lacZ-alpha
                     /note="color: #993366"
                     /translation="MTMITPSLHACRSTLEDPRVPSSNSLAVVLQRRDWENPGVTQLNR
                     LAAHPPFASWRNSEEARTDRPSQQLRSLNGEWRLMRYFLLTHLCGISHRIWCTLSTICS
                     DAA"
     CDS             889..1194
                     /standard_name="ccdB"
                     /label=ccdB
                     /note="color: #993366; direction: RIGHT"
     CDS             1589..2122
                     /standard_name="GentR"
                     /label=GentR
                     /note="color: #ccffcc; direction: RIGHT"
     terminator      2130..2157
                     /standard_name="rrnB T2 terminator"
                     /label=rrnB T2 terminator
                     /note="transcription terminator T2 from the <i>E. coli
                     rrnB</i> gene"
                     /note="color: #ffffff"
     rep_origin      2166..2537
                     /label=ori
                     /note="color: #ffff00"
ORIGIN
        1 cacgcctttt tacggttcct gcactctgtg aagacaatgc ctgagaccag tggtatgggc
       61 agctggcacg acaggtttcc cgactggaaa gcgggcagtg agcgcaacgc aattaatgtg
      121 agttagctca ctcattaggc accccaggct ttacacttta tgcttccggc tcgtatgttg
      181 tgtggaattg tgagcggata acaatttcac acaggaaaca gctatgacca tgattacgcc
      241 aagcttgcat gcctgcaggt cgactctaga ggatccccgg gtaccgagct cgaattcact
      301 ggccgtcgtt ttacaacgtc gtgactggga aaaccctggc gttacccaac ttaatcgcct
      361 tgcagcacat ccccctttcg ccagctggcg taatagcgaa gaggcccgca ccgatcgccc
      421 ttcccaacag ttgcgcagcc tgaatggcga atggcgcctg atgcggtatt ttctccttac
      481 gcatctgtgc ggtatttcac accgcatatg gtgcactctc agtacaatct gctctgatgc
      541 cgcatagtcg cgtggatccg gcttactaaa agccagataa cagtatgcgt atttgcgcgc
      601 tgatttttgc ggtataagaa tatatactga tatgtatacc cgaagtatgt caaaaagagg
      661 tgtgctatga agcagcgtat tacagtgaca gttgacagcg acagctatca gttgctcaag
      721 gcatatatga tgtcaatatc tccggtctgg taagcacaac catgcagaat gaagcccgtc
      781 gtctgcgtgc cgaacgctgg aaagcggaaa atcaggaagg gatggctgag gtcgcccggt
      841 ttattgaaat gaacggctct tttgctgacg agaacaggga ctggtgaaat gcagtttaag
      901 gtttacacct ataaaagaga gagccgttat cgtctgtttg tggatgtaca gagtgatatt
      961 attgacacgc ccgggcgacg gatggtgatc cccctggcca gtgcacgtct gctgtcagat
     1021 aaagtctccc gtgaacttta cccggtggtg catatcgggg atgaaagctg gcgcatgatg
     1081 accaccgata tggccagtgt gcctgtctcc gttatcgggg aagaagtggc tgatctcagc
     1141 caccgcgaaa atgacatcaa aaacgccatt aacctgatgt tctggggaat ataattaagc
     1201 cagccccgac acccgccaac acccgctgac gcgccctgac gggcttgtct gctcccggca
     1261 tccgcttaca gacaagctgt gacccactca agtgggtctc agggacacga agtggccggg
     1321 ctactcagag acgcaccctt ggcgtccaac cagcggcacc agcggcgcga attgacataa
     1381 gcctgttcgg ttcgtaaact gtaatgcaag tagcgtatgc gctcacgcaa ctggtccaga
     1441 accttgaccg aacgcagcgg tggtaacggc gcagtggcgg ttttcatggc ttgttatgac
     1501 tgtttttttg tacagtctat gcctcgggca tccaagcagc aagcgcgtta cgccgtgggt
     1561 cgatgtttga tgttatggag cagcaacgat gttacgcagc agcaacgatg ttacgcagca
     1621 gggcagtcgc cctaaaacaa agttaggtgg ctcaagtatg ggcatcattc gcacatgtag
     1681 gctcggccct gaccaagtca aatccatgcg ggctgctctt gatcttttcg gtcgtgagtt
     1741 cggggacgta gccacctact cccaacatca gccggactcc gattacctcg ggaacttgct
     1801 ccgtagtaag acattcatcg cgcttgctgc cttcgaccaa gaagcggttg ttggcgctct
     1861 cgcggcttac gttctgccca ggtttgagca gccgcgtagt gagatctata tctatgatct
     1921 cgcagtctcc ggcgagcacc ggaggcaggg cattgccacc gcgctcatca atctcctcaa
     1981 gcatgaggcc aacgcgcttg gtgcttatgt gatctacgtg caagcagatt acggtgacga
     2041 tcccgcagtg gctctctata caaagttggg catacgggaa gaagtgatgc actttgatat
     2101 cgacccaagt accgccacct aaattaagca gaaggccatc ctgacggatg gcctttttgc
     2161 gtttcccatg tcagccgtta agtgttcctg tgtcactgaa aattgctttg agaggctcta
     2221 agggcttctc agtgcgttac atccctggct tgttgtccac aaccgttaaa ccttaaaagc
     2281 tttaaaagcc ttatatattc ttttttttct tataaaactt aaaaccttag aggctattta
     2341 agttgctgat ttatattaat tttattgttc aaacatgaga gcttagtacg tgaaacatga
     2401 gagcttagta cgttagccat gagagcttag tacgttagcc atgagggttt agttcgttaa
     2461 acatgagagc ttagtacgtt aaacatgaga gcttagtacg tgaaacatga gagcttagta
     2521 cgtactatca acaggttcca agcgtctca
//
