# Supplementary material for: In- & Out-Cloning: Plasmid toolboxes for scarless transcription unit and modular Golden Gate acceptor plasmid assembly
Source: bioRxiv preprint, doi:10.1101/2024.06.22.600171, version 1 (2024-06-22)
Supplement: Supporting Data S2 [file 600171_file04.zip › pSL_Out-Cloning_L0_part_plasmids/pSL703.gbk]

LOCUS       pSL703        2549 bp DNA     circular SYN 21-MAR-2024
DEFINITION  .
ACCESSION   .
VERSION     .
KEYWORDS    .
SOURCE      synthetic DNA construct
  ORGANISM  synthetic DNA construct
REFERENCE   1  (bases 1 to 2549)
  AUTHORS   .
  TITLE     Direct Submission
  JOURNAL   Exported Mar 21, 2024 from SnapGene 6.2.0
            https://www.snapgene.com
FEATURES             Location/Qualifiers
     source          1..2549
                     /mol_type="other DNA"
                     /note="color: #ffffff"
                     /organism="synthetic DNA construct"
     promoter        94..217
                     /standard_name="P lac prom"
                     /label=P lac prom promoter
                     /note="color: #ffffff"
     CDS             224..547
                     /codon_start=1
                     /gene="<i>lacZ</i>&nbsp;fragment"
                     /standard_name="lacZ-alpha"
                     /product="LacZ-alpha fragment of beta-galactosidase"
                     /label=lacZ-alpha
                     /note="color: #993366"
                     /translation="MTMITPSLHACRSTLEDPRVPSSNSLAVVLQRRDWENPGVTQLNR
                     LAAHPPFASWRNSEEARTDRPSQQLRSLNGEWRLMRYFLLTHLCGISHRIWCTLSTICS
                     DAA"
     CDS             889..1194
                     /standard_name="ccdB"
                     /label=ccdB
                     /note="color: #993366; direction: RIGHT"
     CDS             1589..2122
                     /standard_name="GentR"
                     /label=GentR
                     /note="color: #ccffcc; direction: RIGHT"
     terminator      2130..2157
                     /standard_name="rrnB T2 terminator"
                     /label=rrnB T2 terminator
                     /note="transcription terminator T2 from the <i>E. coli
                     rrnB</i> gene"
                     /note="color: #ffffff"
     rep_origin      2166..2537
                     /label=ori
                     /note="color: #ffff00"
ORIGIN
        1 cacgcctttt tacggttcct gcactctgtg aagacaagca atgagaccag tggtatgggc
       61 agctggcacg acaggtttcc cgactggaaa gcgggcagtg agcgcaacgc aattaatgtg
      121 agttagctca ctcattaggc accccaggct ttacacttta tgcttccggc tcgtatgttg
      181 tgtggaattg tgagcggata acaatttcac acaggaaaca gctatgacca tgattacgcc
      241 aagcttgcat gcctgcaggt cgactctaga ggatccccgg gtaccgagct cgaattcact
      301 ggccgtcgtt ttacaacgtc gtgactggga aaaccctggc gttacccaac ttaatcgcct
      361 tgcagcacat ccccctttcg ccagctggcg taatagcgaa gaggcccgca ccgatcgccc
      421 ttcccaacag ttgcgcagcc tgaatggcga atggcgcctg atgcggtatt ttctccttac
      481 gcatctgtgc ggtatttcac accgcatatg gtgcactctc agtacaatct gctctgatgc
      541 cgcatagtcg cgtggatccg gcttactaaa agccagataa cagtatgcgt atttgcgcgc
      601 tgatttttgc ggtataagaa tatatactga tatgtatacc cgaagtatgt caaaaagagg
      661 tgtgctatga agcagcgtat tacagtgaca gttgacagcg acagctatca gttgctcaag
      721 gcatatatga tgtcaatatc tccggtctgg taagcacaac catgcagaat gaagcccgtc
      781 gtctgcgtgc cgaacgctgg aaagcggaaa atcaggaagg gatggctgag gtcgcccggt
      841 ttattgaaat gaacggctct tttgctgacg agaacaggga ctggtgaaat gcagtttaag
      901 gtttacacct ataaaagaga gagccgttat cgtctgtttg tggatgtaca gagtgatatt
      961 attgacacgc ccgggcgacg gatggtgatc cccctggcca gtgcacgtct gctgtcagat
     1021 aaagtctccc gtgaacttta cccggtggtg catatcgggg atgaaagctg gcgcatgatg
     1081 accaccgata tggccagtgt gcctgtctcc gttatcgggg aagaagtggc tgatctcagc
     1141 caccgcgaaa atgacatcaa aaacgccatt aacctgatgt tctggggaat ataattaagc
     1201 cagccccgac acccgccaac acccgctgac gcgccctgac gggcttgtct gctcccggca
     1261 tccgcttaca gacaagctgt gacccactca agtgggtctc agggacacga agtggccggg
     1321 ctactcagag acgcaccctt ggcgtccaac cagcggcacc agcggcgcga attgacataa
     1381 gcctgttcgg ttcgtaaact gtaatgcaag tagcgtatgc gctcacgcaa ctggtccaga
     1441 accttgaccg aacgcagcgg tggtaacggc gcagtggcgg ttttcatggc ttgttatgac
     1501 tgtttttttg tacagtctat gcctcgggca tccaagcagc aagcgcgtta cgccgtgggt
     1561 cgatgtttga tgttatggag cagcaacgat gttacgcagc agcaacgatg ttacgcagca
     1621 gggcagtcgc cctaaaacaa agttaggtgg ctcaagtatg ggcatcattc gcacatgtag
     1681 gctcggccct gaccaagtca aatccatgcg ggctgctctt gatcttttcg gtcgtgagtt
     1741 cggggacgta gccacctact cccaacatca gccggactcc gattacctcg ggaacttgct
     1801 ccgtagtaag acattcatcg cgcttgctgc cttcgaccaa gaagcggttg ttggcgctct
     1861 cgcggcttac gttctgccca ggtttgagca gccgcgtagt gagatctata tctatgatct
     1921 cgcagtctcc ggcgagcacc ggaggcaggg cattgccacc gcgctcatca atctcctcaa
     1981 gcatgaggcc aacgcgcttg gtgcttatgt gatctacgtg caagcagatt acggtgacga
     2041 tcccgcagtg gctctctata caaagttggg catacgggaa gaagtgatgc actttgatat
     2101 cgacccaagt accgccacct aaattaagca gaaggccatc ctgacggatg gcctttttgc
     2161 gtttcccatg tcagccgtta agtgttcctg tgtcactgaa aattgctttg agaggctcta
     2221 agggcttctc agtgcgttac atccctggct tgttgtccac aaccgttaaa ccttaaaagc
     2281 tttaaaagcc ttatatattc ttttttttct tataaaactt aaaaccttag aggctattta
     2341 agttgctgat ttatattaat tttattgttc aaacatgaga gcttagtacg tgaaacatga
     2401 gagcttagta cgttagccat gagagcttag tacgttagcc atgagggttt agttcgttaa
     2461 acatgagagc ttagtacgtt aaacatgaga gcttagtacg tgaaacatga gagcttagta
     2521 cgtactatca acaggttcca agcgtctca
//
