# Supplementary material for: In- & Out-Cloning: Plasmid toolboxes for scarless transcription unit and modular Golden Gate acceptor plasmid assembly
Source: bioRxiv preprint, doi:10.1101/2024.06.22.600171, version 1 (2024-06-22)
Supplement: Supporting Data S2 [file 600171_file04.zip › pSL_Out-Cloning_L0_part_plasmids/pSL704.gbk]

LOCUS       pSL704        2549 bp DNA     circular SYN 21-MAR-2024
DEFINITION  .
ACCESSION   .
VERSION     .
KEYWORDS    .
SOURCE      synthetic DNA construct
  ORGANISM  synthetic DNA construct
REFERENCE   1  (bases 1 to 2549)
  AUTHORS   .
  TITLE     Direct Submission
  JOURNAL   Exported Mar 21, 2024 from SnapGene 6.2.0
            https://www.snapgene.com
FEATURES             Location/Qualifiers
     source          1..2549
                     /mol_type="other DNA"
                     /note="color: #ffffff"
                     /organism="synthetic DNA construct"
     promoter        94..217
                     /standard_name="P lac prom"
                     /label=P lac prom promoter
                     /note="color: #ffffff"
     CDS             224..547
                     /codon_start=1
                     /gene="<i>lacZ</i>&nbsp;fragment"
                     /standard_name="lacZ-alpha"
                     /product="LacZ-alpha fragment of beta-galactosidase"
                     /label=lacZ-alpha
                     /note="color: #993366"
                     /translation="MTMITPSLHACRSTLEDPRVPSSNSLAVVLQRRDWENPGVTQLNR
                     LAAHPPFASWRNSEEARTDRPSQQLRSLNGEWRLMRYFLLTHLCGISHRIWCTLSTICS
                     DAA"
     CDS             889..1194
                     /standard_name="ccdB"
                     /label=ccdB
                     /note="color: #993366; direction: RIGHT"
     CDS             1589..2122
                     /standard_name="GentR"
                     /label=GentR
                     /note="color: #ccffcc; direction: RIGHT"
     terminator      2130..2157
                     /standard_name="rrnB T2 terminator"
                     /label=rrnB T2 terminator
                     /note="transcription terminator T2 from the <i>E. coli
                     rrnB</i> gene"
                     /note="color: #ffffff"
     rep_origin      2166..2537
                     /label=ori
                     /note="color: #ffff00"
ORIGIN
        1 cacgcctttt tacggttcct gcactctgtg aagacaaact atgagaccag tggtatgggc
       61 agctggcacg acaggtttcc cgactggaaa gcgggcagtg agcgcaacgc aattaatgtg
      121 agttagctca ctcattaggc accccaggct ttacacttta tgcttccggc tcgtatgttg
      181 tgtggaattg tgagcggata acaatttcac acaggaaaca gctatgacca tgattacgcc
      241 aagcttgcat gcctgcaggt cgactctaga ggatccccgg gtaccgagct cgaattcact
      301 ggccgtcgtt ttacaacgtc gtgactggga aaaccctggc gttacccaac ttaatcgcct
      361 tgcagcacat ccccctttcg ccagctggcg taatagcgaa gaggcccgca ccgatcgccc
      421 ttcccaacag ttgcgcagcc tgaatggcga atggcgcctg atgcggtatt ttctccttac
      481 gcatctgtgc ggtatttcac accgcatatg gtgcactctc agtacaatct gctctgatgc
      541 cgcatagtcg cgtggatccg gcttactaaa agccagataa cagtatgcgt atttgcgcgc
      601 tgatttttgc ggtataagaa tatatactga tatgtatacc cgaagtatgt caaaaagagg
      661 tgtgctatga agcagcgtat tacagtgaca gttgacagcg acagctatca gttgctcaag
      721 gcatatatga tgtcaatatc tccggtctgg taagcacaac catgcagaat gaagcccgtc
      781 gtctgcgtgc cgaacgctgg aaagcggaaa atcaggaagg gatggctgag gtcgcccggt
      841 ttattgaaat gaacggctct tttgctgacg agaacaggga ctggtgaaat gcagtttaag
      901 gtttacacct ataaaagaga gagccgttat cgtctgtttg tggatgtaca gagtgatatt
      961 attgacacgc ccgggcgacg gatggtgatc cccctggcca gtgcacgtct gctgtcagat
     1021 aaagtctccc gtgaacttta cccggtggtg catatcgggg atgaaagctg gcgcatgatg
     1081 accaccgata tggccagtgt gcctgtctcc gttatcgggg aagaagtggc tgatctcagc
     1141 caccgcgaaa atgacatcaa aaacgccatt aacctgatgt tctggggaat ataattaagc
     1201 cagccccgac acccgccaac acccgctgac gcgccctgac gggcttgtct gctcccggca
     1261 tccgcttaca gacaagctgt gacccactca agtgggtctc agggacacga agtggccggg
     1321 ctactcagag acgcaccctt ggcgtccaac cagcggcacc agcggcgcga attgacataa
     1381 gcctgttcgg ttcgtaaact gtaatgcaag tagcgtatgc gctcacgcaa ctggtccaga
     1441 accttgaccg aacgcagcgg tggtaacggc gcagtggcgg ttttcatggc ttgttatgac
     1501 tgtttttttg tacagtctat gcctcgggca tccaagcagc aagcgcgtta cgccgtgggt
     1561 cgatgtttga tgttatggag cagcaacgat gttacgcagc agcaacgatg ttacgcagca
     1621 gggcagtcgc cctaaaacaa agttaggtgg ctcaagtatg ggcatcattc gcacatgtag
     1681 gctcggccct gaccaagtca aatccatgcg ggctgctctt gatcttttcg gtcgtgagtt
     1741 cggggacgta gccacctact cccaacatca gccggactcc gattacctcg ggaacttgct
     1801 ccgtagtaag acattcatcg cgcttgctgc cttcgaccaa gaagcggttg ttggcgctct
     1861 cgcggcttac gttctgccca ggtttgagca gccgcgtagt gagatctata tctatgatct
     1921 cgcagtctcc ggcgagcacc ggaggcaggg cattgccacc gcgctcatca atctcctcaa
     1981 gcatgaggcc aacgcgcttg gtgcttatgt gatctacgtg caagcagatt acggtgacga
     2041 tcccgcagtg gctctctata caaagttggg catacgggaa gaagtgatgc actttgatat
     2101 cgacccaagt accgccacct aaattaagca gaaggccatc ctgacggatg gcctttttgc
     2161 gtttcccatg tcagccgtta agtgttcctg tgtcactgaa aattgctttg agaggctcta
     2221 agggcttctc agtgcgttac atccctggct tgttgtccac aaccgttaaa ccttaaaagc
     2281 tttaaaagcc ttatatattc ttttttttct tataaaactt aaaaccttag aggctattta
     2341 agttgctgat ttatattaat tttattgttc aaacatgaga gcttagtacg tgaaacatga
     2401 gagcttagta cgttagccat gagagcttag tacgttagcc atgagggttt agttcgttaa
     2461 acatgagagc ttagtacgtt aaacatgaga gcttagtacg tgaaacatga gagcttagta
     2521 cgtactatca acaggttcca agcgtctca
//
