# Supplementary material for: In- & Out-Cloning: Plasmid toolboxes for scarless transcription unit and modular Golden Gate acceptor plasmid assembly
Source: bioRxiv preprint, doi:10.1101/2024.06.22.600171, version 1 (2024-06-22)
Supplement: Supporting Data S2 [file 600171_file04.zip › pSL_Out-Cloning_L0_part_plasmids/pSL705.gbk]

LOCUS       pSL705        2549 bp DNA     circular SYN 21-MAR-2024
DEFINITION  .
ACCESSION   .
VERSION     .
KEYWORDS    .
SOURCE      synthetic DNA construct
  ORGANISM  synthetic DNA construct
REFERENCE   1  (bases 1 to 2549)
  AUTHORS   .
  TITLE     Direct Submission
  JOURNAL   Exported Mar 21, 2024 from SnapGene 6.2.0
            https://www.snapgene.com
FEATURES             Location/Qualifiers
     source          1..2549
                     /mol_type="other DNA"
                     /note="color: #ffffff"
                     /organism="synthetic DNA construct"
     promoter        94..217
                     /standard_name="P lac prom"
                     /label=P lac prom promoter
                     /note="color: #ffffff"
     CDS             224..547
                     /codon_start=1
                     /gene="<i>lacZ</i>&nbsp;fragment"
                     /standard_name="lacZ-alpha"
                     /product="LacZ-alpha fragment of beta-galactosidase"
                     /label=lacZ-alpha
                     /note="color: #993366"
                     /translation="MTMITPSLHACRSTLEDPRVPSSNSLAVVLQRRDWENPGVTQLNR
                     LAAHPPFASWRNSEEARTDRPSQQLRSLNGEWRLMRYFLLTHLCGISHRIWCTLSTICS
                     DAA"
     CDS             889..1194
                     /standard_name="ccdB"
                     /label=ccdB
                     /note="color: #993366; direction: RIGHT"
     CDS             1589..2122
                     /standard_name="GentR"
                     /label=GentR
                     /note="color: #ccffcc; direction: RIGHT"
     terminator      2130..2157
                     /standard_name="rrnB T2 terminator"
                     /label=rrnB T2 terminator
                     /note="transcription terminator T2 from the <i>E. coli
                     rrnB</i> gene"
                     /note="color: #ffffff"
     rep_origin      2166..2537
                     /label=ori
                     /note="color: #ffff00"
ORIGIN
        1 cacgcctttt tacggttcct gcactctgtg aagacaatta ctgagaccag tggtatgggc
       61 agctggcacg acaggtttcc cgactggaaa gcgggcagtg agcgcaacgc aattaatgtg
      121 agttagctca ctcattaggc accccaggct ttacacttta tgcttccggc tcgtatgttg
      181 tgtggaattg tgagcggata acaatttcac acaggaaaca gctatgacca tgattacgcc
      241 aagcttgcat gcctgcaggt cgactctaga ggatccccgg gtaccgagct cgaattcact
      301 ggccgtcgtt ttacaacgtc gtgactggga aaaccctggc gttacccaac ttaatcgcct
      361 tgcagcacat ccccctttcg ccagctggcg taatagcgaa gaggcccgca ccgatcgccc
      421 ttcccaacag ttgcgcagcc tgaatggcga atggcgcctg atgcggtatt ttctccttac
      481 gcatctgtgc ggtatttcac accgcatatg gtgcactctc agtacaatct gctctgatgc
      541 cgcatagtcg cgtggatccg gcttactaaa agccagataa cagtatgcgt atttgcgcgc
      601 tgatttttgc ggtataagaa tatatactga tatgtatacc cgaagtatgt caaaaagagg
      661 tgtgctatga agcagcgtat tacagtgaca gttgacagcg acagctatca gttgctcaag
      721 gcatatatga tgtcaatatc tccggtctgg taagcacaac catgcagaat gaagcccgtc
      781 gtctgcgtgc cgaacgctgg aaagcggaaa atcaggaagg gatggctgag gtcgcccggt
      841 ttattgaaat gaacggctct tttgctgacg agaacaggga ctggtgaaat gcagtttaag
      901 gtttacacct ataaaagaga gagccgttat cgtctgtttg tggatgtaca gagtgatatt
      961 attgacacgc ccgggcgacg gatggtgatc cccctggcca gtgcacgtct gctgtcagat
     1021 aaagtctccc gtgaacttta cccggtggtg catatcgggg atgaaagctg gcgcatgatg
     1081 accaccgata tggccagtgt gcctgtctcc gttatcgggg aagaagtggc tgatctcagc
     1141 caccgcgaaa atgacatcaa aaacgccatt aacctgatgt tctggggaat ataattaagc
     1201 cagccccgac acccgccaac acccgctgac gcgccctgac gggcttgtct gctcccggca
     1261 tccgcttaca gacaagctgt gacccactca agtgggtctc agggacacga agtggccggg
     1321 ctactcagag acgcaccctt ggcgtccaac cagcggcacc agcggcgcga attgacataa
     1381 gcctgttcgg ttcgtaaact gtaatgcaag tagcgtatgc gctcacgcaa ctggtccaga
     1441 accttgaccg aacgcagcgg tggtaacggc gcagtggcgg ttttcatggc ttgttatgac
     1501 tgtttttttg tacagtctat gcctcgggca tccaagcagc aagcgcgtta cgccgtgggt
     1561 cgatgtttga tgttatggag cagcaacgat gttacgcagc agcaacgatg ttacgcagca
     1621 gggcagtcgc cctaaaacaa agttaggtgg ctcaagtatg ggcatcattc gcacatgtag
     1681 gctcggccct gaccaagtca aatccatgcg ggctgctctt gatcttttcg gtcgtgagtt
     1741 cggggacgta gccacctact cccaacatca gccggactcc gattacctcg ggaacttgct
     1801 ccgtagtaag acattcatcg cgcttgctgc cttcgaccaa gaagcggttg ttggcgctct
     1861 cgcggcttac gttctgccca ggtttgagca gccgcgtagt gagatctata tctatgatct
     1921 cgcagtctcc ggcgagcacc ggaggcaggg cattgccacc gcgctcatca atctcctcaa
     1981 gcatgaggcc aacgcgcttg gtgcttatgt gatctacgtg caagcagatt acggtgacga
     2041 tcccgcagtg gctctctata caaagttggg catacgggaa gaagtgatgc actttgatat
     2101 cgacccaagt accgccacct aaattaagca gaaggccatc ctgacggatg gcctttttgc
     2161 gtttcccatg tcagccgtta agtgttcctg tgtcactgaa aattgctttg agaggctcta
     2221 agggcttctc agtgcgttac atccctggct tgttgtccac aaccgttaaa ccttaaaagc
     2281 tttaaaagcc ttatatattc ttttttttct tataaaactt aaaaccttag aggctattta
     2341 agttgctgat ttatattaat tttattgttc aaacatgaga gcttagtacg tgaaacatga
     2401 gagcttagta cgttagccat gagagcttag tacgttagcc atgagggttt agttcgttaa
     2461 acatgagagc ttagtacgtt aaacatgaga gcttagtacg tgaaacatga gagcttagta
     2521 cgtactatca acaggttcca agcgtctca
//
