# Supplementary material for: In- & Out-Cloning: Plasmid toolboxes for scarless transcription unit and modular Golden Gate acceptor plasmid assembly
Source: bioRxiv preprint, doi:10.1101/2024.06.22.600171, version 1 (2024-06-22)
Supplement: Supporting Data S2 [file 600171_file04.zip › pSL_Out-Cloning_L0_part_plasmids/pSL706.gbk]

LOCUS       pSL706        2549 bp DNA     circular SYN 21-MAR-2024
DEFINITION  .
ACCESSION   .
VERSION     .
KEYWORDS    .
SOURCE      synthetic DNA construct
  ORGANISM  synthetic DNA construct
REFERENCE   1  (bases 1 to 2549)
  AUTHORS   .
  TITLE     Direct Submission
  JOURNAL   Exported Mar 21, 2024 from SnapGene 6.2.0
            https://www.snapgene.com
FEATURES             Location/Qualifiers
     source          1..2549
                     /mol_type="other DNA"
                     /note="color: #ffffff"
                     /organism="synthetic DNA construct"
     promoter        94..217
                     /standard_name="P lac prom"
                     /label=P lac prom promoter
                     /note="color: #ffffff"
     CDS             224..547
                     /codon_start=1
                     /gene="<i>lacZ</i>&nbsp;fragment"
                     /standard_name="lacZ-alpha"
                     /product="LacZ-alpha fragment of beta-galactosidase"
                     /label=lacZ-alpha
                     /note="color: #993366"
                     /translation="MTMITPSLHACRSTLEDPRVPSSNSLAVVLQRRDWENPGVTQLNR
                     LAAHPPFASWRNSEEARTDRPSQQLRSLNGEWRLMRYFLLTHLCGISHRIWCTLSTICS
                     DAA"
     CDS             889..1194
                     /standard_name="ccdB"
                     /label=ccdB
                     /note="color: #993366; direction: RIGHT"
     CDS             1589..2122
                     /standard_name="GentR"
                     /label=GentR
                     /note="color: #ccffcc; direction: RIGHT"
     terminator      2130..2157
                     /standard_name="rrnB T2 terminator"
                     /label=rrnB T2 terminator
                     /note="transcription terminator T2 from the <i>E. coli
                     rrnB</i> gene"
                     /note="color: #ffffff"
     rep_origin      2166..2537
                     /label=ori
                     /note="color: #ffff00"
ORIGIN
        1 cacgcctttt tacggttcct gcactctgtg aagacaacag atgagaccag tggtatgggc
       61 agctggcacg acaggtttcc cgactggaaa gcgggcagtg agcgcaacgc aattaatgtg
      121 agttagctca ctcattaggc accccaggct ttacacttta tgcttccggc tcgtatgttg
      181 tgtggaattg tgagcggata acaatttcac acaggaaaca gctatgacca tgattacgcc
      241 aagcttgcat gcctgcaggt cgactctaga ggatccccgg gtaccgagct cgaattcact
      301 ggccgtcgtt ttacaacgtc gtgactggga aaaccctggc gttacccaac ttaatcgcct
      361 tgcagcacat ccccctttcg ccagctggcg taatagcgaa gaggcccgca ccgatcgccc
      421 ttcccaacag ttgcgcagcc tgaatggcga atggcgcctg atgcggtatt ttctccttac
      481 gcatctgtgc ggtatttcac accgcatatg gtgcactctc agtacaatct gctctgatgc
      541 cgcatagtcg cgtggatccg gcttactaaa agccagataa cagtatgcgt atttgcgcgc
      601 tgatttttgc ggtataagaa tatatactga tatgtatacc cgaagtatgt caaaaagagg
      661 tgtgctatga agcagcgtat tacagtgaca gttgacagcg acagctatca gttgctcaag
      721 gcatatatga tgtcaatatc tccggtctgg taagcacaac catgcagaat gaagcccgtc
      781 gtctgcgtgc cgaacgctgg aaagcggaaa atcaggaagg gatggctgag gtcgcccggt
      841 ttattgaaat gaacggctct tttgctgacg agaacaggga ctggtgaaat gcagtttaag
      901 gtttacacct ataaaagaga gagccgttat cgtctgtttg tggatgtaca gagtgatatt
      961 attgacacgc ccgggcgacg gatggtgatc cccctggcca gtgcacgtct gctgtcagat
     1021 aaagtctccc gtgaacttta cccggtggtg catatcgggg atgaaagctg gcgcatgatg
     1081 accaccgata tggccagtgt gcctgtctcc gttatcgggg aagaagtggc tgatctcagc
     1141 caccgcgaaa atgacatcaa aaacgccatt aacctgatgt tctggggaat ataattaagc
     1201 cagccccgac acccgccaac acccgctgac gcgccctgac gggcttgtct gctcccggca
     1261 tccgcttaca gacaagctgt gacccactca agtgggtctc agggacacga agtggccggg
     1321 ctactcagag acgcaccctt ggcgtccaac cagcggcacc agcggcgcga attgacataa
     1381 gcctgttcgg ttcgtaaact gtaatgcaag tagcgtatgc gctcacgcaa ctggtccaga
     1441 accttgaccg aacgcagcgg tggtaacggc gcagtggcgg ttttcatggc ttgttatgac
     1501 tgtttttttg tacagtctat gcctcgggca tccaagcagc aagcgcgtta cgccgtgggt
     1561 cgatgtttga tgttatggag cagcaacgat gttacgcagc agcaacgatg ttacgcagca
     1621 gggcagtcgc cctaaaacaa agttaggtgg ctcaagtatg ggcatcattc gcacatgtag
     1681 gctcggccct gaccaagtca aatccatgcg ggctgctctt gatcttttcg gtcgtgagtt
     1741 cggggacgta gccacctact cccaacatca gccggactcc gattacctcg ggaacttgct
     1801 ccgtagtaag acattcatcg cgcttgctgc cttcgaccaa gaagcggttg ttggcgctct
     1861 cgcggcttac gttctgccca ggtttgagca gccgcgtagt gagatctata tctatgatct
     1921 cgcagtctcc ggcgagcacc ggaggcaggg cattgccacc gcgctcatca atctcctcaa
     1981 gcatgaggcc aacgcgcttg gtgcttatgt gatctacgtg caagcagatt acggtgacga
     2041 tcccgcagtg gctctctata caaagttggg catacgggaa gaagtgatgc actttgatat
     2101 cgacccaagt accgccacct aaattaagca gaaggccatc ctgacggatg gcctttttgc
     2161 gtttcccatg tcagccgtta agtgttcctg tgtcactgaa aattgctttg agaggctcta
     2221 agggcttctc agtgcgttac atccctggct tgttgtccac aaccgttaaa ccttaaaagc
     2281 tttaaaagcc ttatatattc ttttttttct tataaaactt aaaaccttag aggctattta
     2341 agttgctgat ttatattaat tttattgttc aaacatgaga gcttagtacg tgaaacatga
     2401 gagcttagta cgttagccat gagagcttag tacgttagcc atgagggttt agttcgttaa
     2461 acatgagagc ttagtacgtt aaacatgaga gcttagtacg tgaaacatga gagcttagta
     2521 cgtactatca acaggttcca agcgtctca
//
