# Supplementary material for: In- & Out-Cloning: Plasmid toolboxes for scarless transcription unit and modular Golden Gate acceptor plasmid assembly
Source: bioRxiv preprint, doi:10.1101/2024.06.22.600171, version 1 (2024-06-22)
Supplement: Supporting Data S2 [file 600171_file04.zip › pSL_Out-Cloning_L0_part_plasmids/pSL707.gbk]

LOCUS       pSL707        2549 bp DNA     circular SYN 21-MAR-2024
DEFINITION  .
ACCESSION   .
VERSION     .
KEYWORDS    .
SOURCE      synthetic DNA construct
  ORGANISM  synthetic DNA construct
REFERENCE   1  (bases 1 to 2549)
  AUTHORS   .
  TITLE     Direct Submission
  JOURNAL   Exported Mar 21, 2024 from SnapGene 6.2.0
            https://www.snapgene.com
FEATURES             Location/Qualifiers
     source          1..2549
                     /mol_type="other DNA"
                     /note="color: #ffffff"
                     /organism="synthetic DNA construct"
     promoter        94..217
                     /standard_name="P lac prom"
                     /label=P lac prom promoter
                     /note="color: #ffffff"
     CDS             224..547
                     /codon_start=1
                     /gene="<i>lacZ</i>&nbsp;fragment"
                     /standard_name="lacZ-alpha"
                     /product="LacZ-alpha fragment of beta-galactosidase"
                     /label=lacZ-alpha
                     /note="color: #993366"
                     /translation="MTMITPSLHACRSTLEDPRVPSSNSLAVVLQRRDWENPGVTQLNR
                     LAAHPPFASWRNSEEARTDRPSQQLRSLNGEWRLMRYFLLTHLCGISHRIWCTLSTICS
                     DAA"
     CDS             889..1194
                     /standard_name="ccdB"
                     /label=ccdB
                     /note="color: #993366; direction: RIGHT"
     CDS             1589..2122
                     /standard_name="GentR"
                     /label=GentR
                     /note="color: #ccffcc; direction: RIGHT"
     terminator      2130..2157
                     /standard_name="rrnB T2 terminator"
                     /label=rrnB T2 terminator
                     /note="transcription terminator T2 from the <i>E. coli
                     rrnB</i> gene"
                     /note="color: #ffffff"
     rep_origin      2166..2537
                     /label=ori
                     /note="color: #ffff00"
ORIGIN
        1 cacgcctttt tacggttcct gcactctgtg aagacaatgt gtgagaccag tggtatgggc
       61 agctggcacg acaggtttcc cgactggaaa gcgggcagtg agcgcaacgc aattaatgtg
      121 agttagctca ctcattaggc accccaggct ttacacttta tgcttccggc tcgtatgttg
      181 tgtggaattg tgagcggata acaatttcac acaggaaaca gctatgacca tgattacgcc
      241 aagcttgcat gcctgcaggt cgactctaga ggatccccgg gtaccgagct cgaattcact
      301 ggccgtcgtt ttacaacgtc gtgactggga aaaccctggc gttacccaac ttaatcgcct
      361 tgcagcacat ccccctttcg ccagctggcg taatagcgaa gaggcccgca ccgatcgccc
      421 ttcccaacag ttgcgcagcc tgaatggcga atggcgcctg atgcggtatt ttctccttac
      481 gcatctgtgc ggtatttcac accgcatatg gtgcactctc agtacaatct gctctgatgc
      541 cgcatagtcg cgtggatccg gcttactaaa agccagataa cagtatgcgt atttgcgcgc
      601 tgatttttgc ggtataagaa tatatactga tatgtatacc cgaagtatgt caaaaagagg
      661 tgtgctatga agcagcgtat tacagtgaca gttgacagcg acagctatca gttgctcaag
      721 gcatatatga tgtcaatatc tccggtctgg taagcacaac catgcagaat gaagcccgtc
      781 gtctgcgtgc cgaacgctgg aaagcggaaa atcaggaagg gatggctgag gtcgcccggt
      841 ttattgaaat gaacggctct tttgctgacg agaacaggga ctggtgaaat gcagtttaag
      901 gtttacacct ataaaagaga gagccgttat cgtctgtttg tggatgtaca gagtgatatt
      961 attgacacgc ccgggcgacg gatggtgatc cccctggcca gtgcacgtct gctgtcagat
     1021 aaagtctccc gtgaacttta cccggtggtg catatcgggg atgaaagctg gcgcatgatg
     1081 accaccgata tggccagtgt gcctgtctcc gttatcgggg aagaagtggc tgatctcagc
     1141 caccgcgaaa atgacatcaa aaacgccatt aacctgatgt tctggggaat ataattaagc
     1201 cagccccgac acccgccaac acccgctgac gcgccctgac gggcttgtct gctcccggca
     1261 tccgcttaca gacaagctgt gacccactca agtgggtctc agggacacga agtggccggg
     1321 ctactcagag acgcaccctt ggcgtccaac cagcggcacc agcggcgcga attgacataa
     1381 gcctgttcgg ttcgtaaact gtaatgcaag tagcgtatgc gctcacgcaa ctggtccaga
     1441 accttgaccg aacgcagcgg tggtaacggc gcagtggcgg ttttcatggc ttgttatgac
     1501 tgtttttttg tacagtctat gcctcgggca tccaagcagc aagcgcgtta cgccgtgggt
     1561 cgatgtttga tgttatggag cagcaacgat gttacgcagc agcaacgatg ttacgcagca
     1621 gggcagtcgc cctaaaacaa agttaggtgg ctcaagtatg ggcatcattc gcacatgtag
     1681 gctcggccct gaccaagtca aatccatgcg ggctgctctt gatcttttcg gtcgtgagtt
     1741 cggggacgta gccacctact cccaacatca gccggactcc gattacctcg ggaacttgct
     1801 ccgtagtaag acattcatcg cgcttgctgc cttcgaccaa gaagcggttg ttggcgctct
     1861 cgcggcttac gttctgccca ggtttgagca gccgcgtagt gagatctata tctatgatct
     1921 cgcagtctcc ggcgagcacc ggaggcaggg cattgccacc gcgctcatca atctcctcaa
     1981 gcatgaggcc aacgcgcttg gtgcttatgt gatctacgtg caagcagatt acggtgacga
     2041 tcccgcagtg gctctctata caaagttggg catacgggaa gaagtgatgc actttgatat
     2101 cgacccaagt accgccacct aaattaagca gaaggccatc ctgacggatg gcctttttgc
     2161 gtttcccatg tcagccgtta agtgttcctg tgtcactgaa aattgctttg agaggctcta
     2221 agggcttctc agtgcgttac atccctggct tgttgtccac aaccgttaaa ccttaaaagc
     2281 tttaaaagcc ttatatattc ttttttttct tataaaactt aaaaccttag aggctattta
     2341 agttgctgat ttatattaat tttattgttc aaacatgaga gcttagtacg tgaaacatga
     2401 gagcttagta cgttagccat gagagcttag tacgttagcc atgagggttt agttcgttaa
     2461 acatgagagc ttagtacgtt aaacatgaga gcttagtacg tgaaacatga gagcttagta
     2521 cgtactatca acaggttcca agcgtctca
//
