# Supplementary material for: In- & Out-Cloning: Plasmid toolboxes for scarless transcription unit and modular Golden Gate acceptor plasmid assembly
Source: bioRxiv preprint, doi:10.1101/2024.06.22.600171, version 1 (2024-06-22)
Supplement: Supporting Data S2 [file 600171_file04.zip › pSL_Out-Cloning_L0_part_plasmids/pSL708.gbk]

LOCUS       pSL708        2549 bp DNA     circular SYN 21-MAR-2024
DEFINITION  .
ACCESSION   .
VERSION     .
KEYWORDS    .
SOURCE      synthetic DNA construct
  ORGANISM  synthetic DNA construct
REFERENCE   1  (bases 1 to 2549)
  AUTHORS   .
  TITLE     Direct Submission
  JOURNAL   Exported Mar 21, 2024 from SnapGene 6.2.0
            https://www.snapgene.com
FEATURES             Location/Qualifiers
     source          1..2549
                     /mol_type="other DNA"
                     /note="color: #ffffff"
                     /organism="synthetic DNA construct"
     promoter        94..217
                     /standard_name="P lac prom"
                     /label=P lac prom promoter
                     /note="color: #ffffff"
     CDS             224..547
                     /codon_start=1
                     /gene="<i>lacZ</i>&nbsp;fragment"
                     /standard_name="lacZ-alpha"
                     /product="LacZ-alpha fragment of beta-galactosidase"
                     /label=lacZ-alpha
                     /note="color: #993366"
                     /translation="MTMITPSLHACRSTLEDPRVPSSNSLAVVLQRRDWENPGVTQLNR
                     LAAHPPFASWRNSEEARTDRPSQQLRSLNGEWRLMRYFLLTHLCGISHRIWCTLSTICS
                     DAA"
     CDS             889..1194
                     /standard_name="ccdB"
                     /label=ccdB
                     /note="color: #993366; direction: RIGHT"
     CDS             1589..2122
                     /standard_name="GentR"
                     /label=GentR
                     /note="color: #ccffcc; direction: RIGHT"
     terminator      2130..2157
                     /standard_name="rrnB T2 terminator"
                     /label=rrnB T2 terminator
                     /note="transcription terminator T2 from the <i>E. coli
                     rrnB</i> gene"
                     /note="color: #ffffff"
     rep_origin      2166..2537
                     /label=ori
                     /note="color: #ffff00"
ORIGIN
        1 cacgcctttt tacggttcct gcactctgtg aagacaagag ctgagaccag tggtatgggc
       61 agctggcacg acaggtttcc cgactggaaa gcgggcagtg agcgcaacgc aattaatgtg
      121 agttagctca ctcattaggc accccaggct ttacacttta tgcttccggc tcgtatgttg
      181 tgtggaattg tgagcggata acaatttcac acaggaaaca gctatgacca tgattacgcc
      241 aagcttgcat gcctgcaggt cgactctaga ggatccccgg gtaccgagct cgaattcact
      301 ggccgtcgtt ttacaacgtc gtgactggga aaaccctggc gttacccaac ttaatcgcct
      361 tgcagcacat ccccctttcg ccagctggcg taatagcgaa gaggcccgca ccgatcgccc
      421 ttcccaacag ttgcgcagcc tgaatggcga atggcgcctg atgcggtatt ttctccttac
      481 gcatctgtgc ggtatttcac accgcatatg gtgcactctc agtacaatct gctctgatgc
      541 cgcatagtcg cgtggatccg gcttactaaa agccagataa cagtatgcgt atttgcgcgc
      601 tgatttttgc ggtataagaa tatatactga tatgtatacc cgaagtatgt caaaaagagg
      661 tgtgctatga agcagcgtat tacagtgaca gttgacagcg acagctatca gttgctcaag
      721 gcatatatga tgtcaatatc tccggtctgg taagcacaac catgcagaat gaagcccgtc
      781 gtctgcgtgc cgaacgctgg aaagcggaaa atcaggaagg gatggctgag gtcgcccggt
      841 ttattgaaat gaacggctct tttgctgacg agaacaggga ctggtgaaat gcagtttaag
      901 gtttacacct ataaaagaga gagccgttat cgtctgtttg tggatgtaca gagtgatatt
      961 attgacacgc ccgggcgacg gatggtgatc cccctggcca gtgcacgtct gctgtcagat
     1021 aaagtctccc gtgaacttta cccggtggtg catatcgggg atgaaagctg gcgcatgatg
     1081 accaccgata tggccagtgt gcctgtctcc gttatcgggg aagaagtggc tgatctcagc
     1141 caccgcgaaa atgacatcaa aaacgccatt aacctgatgt tctggggaat ataattaagc
     1201 cagccccgac acccgccaac acccgctgac gcgccctgac gggcttgtct gctcccggca
     1261 tccgcttaca gacaagctgt gacccactca agtgggtctc agggacacga agtggccggg
     1321 ctactcagag acgcaccctt ggcgtccaac cagcggcacc agcggcgcga attgacataa
     1381 gcctgttcgg ttcgtaaact gtaatgcaag tagcgtatgc gctcacgcaa ctggtccaga
     1441 accttgaccg aacgcagcgg tggtaacggc gcagtggcgg ttttcatggc ttgttatgac
     1501 tgtttttttg tacagtctat gcctcgggca tccaagcagc aagcgcgtta cgccgtgggt
     1561 cgatgtttga tgttatggag cagcaacgat gttacgcagc agcaacgatg ttacgcagca
     1621 gggcagtcgc cctaaaacaa agttaggtgg ctcaagtatg ggcatcattc gcacatgtag
     1681 gctcggccct gaccaagtca aatccatgcg ggctgctctt gatcttttcg gtcgtgagtt
     1741 cggggacgta gccacctact cccaacatca gccggactcc gattacctcg ggaacttgct
     1801 ccgtagtaag acattcatcg cgcttgctgc cttcgaccaa gaagcggttg ttggcgctct
     1861 cgcggcttac gttctgccca ggtttgagca gccgcgtagt gagatctata tctatgatct
     1921 cgcagtctcc ggcgagcacc ggaggcaggg cattgccacc gcgctcatca atctcctcaa
     1981 gcatgaggcc aacgcgcttg gtgcttatgt gatctacgtg caagcagatt acggtgacga
     2041 tcccgcagtg gctctctata caaagttggg catacgggaa gaagtgatgc actttgatat
     2101 cgacccaagt accgccacct aaattaagca gaaggccatc ctgacggatg gcctttttgc
     2161 gtttcccatg tcagccgtta agtgttcctg tgtcactgaa aattgctttg agaggctcta
     2221 agggcttctc agtgcgttac atccctggct tgttgtccac aaccgttaaa ccttaaaagc
     2281 tttaaaagcc ttatatattc ttttttttct tataaaactt aaaaccttag aggctattta
     2341 agttgctgat ttatattaat tttattgttc aaacatgaga gcttagtacg tgaaacatga
     2401 gagcttagta cgttagccat gagagcttag tacgttagcc atgagggttt agttcgttaa
     2461 acatgagagc ttagtacgtt aaacatgaga gcttagtacg tgaaacatga gagcttagta
     2521 cgtactatca acaggttcca agcgtctca
//
