# Supplementary material for: In- & Out-Cloning: Plasmid toolboxes for scarless transcription unit and modular Golden Gate acceptor plasmid assembly
Source: bioRxiv preprint, doi:10.1101/2024.06.22.600171, version 1 (2024-06-22)
Supplement: Supporting Data S2 [file 600171_file04.zip › pSL_Out-Cloning_L0_part_plasmids/pSL709.gbk]

LOCUS       pSL709        2232 bp DNA     circular SYN 21-MAR-2024
DEFINITION  .
ACCESSION   .
VERSION     .
KEYWORDS    .
SOURCE      synthetic DNA construct
  ORGANISM  synthetic DNA construct
REFERENCE   1  (bases 1 to 2232)
  AUTHORS   .
  TITLE     Direct Submission
  JOURNAL   Exported Mar 21, 2024 from SnapGene 6.2.0
            https://www.snapgene.com
FEATURES             Location/Qualifiers
     source          1..2232
                     /mol_type="other DNA"
                     /note="color: #ffffff"
                     /organism="synthetic DNA construct"
     rep_origin      12..1012
                     /label=ori
                     /note="color: #ffff00"
     CDS             1279..1812
                     /standard_name="GentR"
                     /label=GentR
                     /note="color: #ccffcc; direction: RIGHT"
     terminator      1820..1847
                     /standard_name="rrnB T2 terminator"
                     /label=rrnB T2 terminator
                     /note="transcription terminator T2 from the <i>E. coli
                     rrnB</i> gene"
                     /note="color: #ffffff"
     rep_origin      1856..2227
                     /label=ori
                     /note="color: #ffff00"
ORIGIN
        1 cgtctcactt caacgaagca tctgtgcttc attttgtaga acaaaaatgc aacgcgagag
       61 cgctaatttt tcaaacaaag aatctgagct gcatttttac agaacagaaa tgcaacgcga
      121 aagcgctatt ttaccaacga agaatctgtg cttcattttt gtaaaacaaa aatgcaacgc
      181 gagagcgcta atttttcaaa caaagaatct gagctgcatt tttacagaac agaaatgcaa
      241 cgcgagagcg ctattttacc aacaaagaat ctatacttct tttttgttct acaaaaatgc
      301 atcccgagag cgctattttt ctaacaaagc atcttagatt actttttttc tcctttgtgc
      361 gctctataat gcagtctctt gataactttt tgcactgtag gtccgttaag gttagaagaa
      421 ggctactttg gtgtctattt tctcttccat aaaaaaagcc tgactccact tcccgcgttt
      481 actgattact agcgaagctg cgggtgcatt ttttcaagat aaaggcatcc ccgattatat
      541 tctataccga tgtggattgc gcatactttg tgaacagaaa gtgatagcgt tgatgattct
      601 tcattggtca gaaaattatg aacggtttct tctattttgt ctctatatac tacgtatagg
      661 aaatgtttac attttcgtat tgttttcgat tcactctatg aatagttctt actacaattt
      721 ttttgtctaa agagtaatac tagagataaa cataaaaaat gtagaggtcg agtttagatg
      781 caagttcaag gagcgaaagg tggatgggta ggttatatag ggatatagca cagagatata
      841 tagcaaagag atacttttga gcaatgtttg tggaagcggt attcgcaata ttttagtagc
      901 tcgttacagt ccggtgcgtt tttggttttt tgaaagtgcg tcatcagagc gcttttggtt
      961 ttcaaaagcg ctctgaagtt cctatacttt ctagctagag aataggaact tctcaaagag
     1021 acgcaccctt ggcgtccaac cagcggcacc agcggcgcga attgacataa gcctgttcgg
     1081 ttcgtaaact gtaatgcaag tagcgtatgc gctcacgcaa ctggtccaga accttgaccg
     1141 aacgcagcgg tggtaacggc gcagtggcgg ttttcatggc ttgttatgac tgtttttttg
     1201 tacagtctat gcctcgggca tccaagcagc aagcgcgtta cgccgtgggt cgatgtttga
     1261 tgttatggag cagcaacgat gttacgcagc agcaacgatg ttacgcagca gggcagtcgc
     1321 cctaaaacaa agttaggtgg ctcaagtatg ggcatcattc gcacatgtag gctcggccct
     1381 gaccaagtca aatccatgcg ggctgctctt gatcttttcg gtcgtgagtt cggggacgta
     1441 gccacctact cccaacatca gccggactcc gattacctcg ggaacttgct ccgtagtaag
     1501 acattcatcg cgcttgctgc cttcgaccaa gaagcggttg ttggcgctct cgcggcttac
     1561 gttctgccca ggtttgagca gccgcgtagt gagatctata tctatgatct cgcagtctcc
     1621 ggcgagcacc ggaggcaggg cattgccacc gcgctcatca atctcctcaa gcatgaggcc
     1681 aacgcgcttg gtgcttatgt gatctacgtg caagcagatt acggtgacga tcccgcagtg
     1741 gctctctata caaagttggg catacgggaa gaagtgatgc actttgatat cgacccaagt
     1801 accgccacct aaattaagca gaaggccatc ctgacggatg gcctttttgc gtttcccatg
     1861 tcagccgtta agtgttcctg tgtcactgaa aattgctttg agaggctcta agggcttctc
     1921 agtgcgttac atccctggct tgttgtccac aaccgttaaa ccttaaaagc tttaaaagcc
     1981 ttatatattc ttttttttct tataaaactt aaaaccttag aggctattta agttgctgat
     2041 ttatattaat tttattgttc aaacatgaga gcttagtacg tgaaacatga gagcttagta
     2101 cgttagccat gagagcttag tacgttagcc atgagggttt agttcgttaa acatgagagc
     2161 ttagtacgtt aaacatgaga gcttagtacg tgaaacatga gagcttagta cgtactatca
     2221 acaggttcca ag
//
