# Supplementary material for: In- & Out-Cloning: Plasmid toolboxes for scarless transcription unit and modular Golden Gate acceptor plasmid assembly
Source: bioRxiv preprint, doi:10.1101/2024.06.22.600171, version 1 (2024-06-22)
Supplement: Supporting Data S2 [file 600171_file04.zip › pSL_Out-Cloning_L0_part_plasmids/pSL710.gbk]

LOCUS       pSL710        1622 bp DNA     circular SYN 21-MAR-2024
DEFINITION  .
ACCESSION   .
VERSION     .
KEYWORDS    .
SOURCE      synthetic DNA construct
  ORGANISM  synthetic DNA construct
REFERENCE   1  (bases 1 to 1622)
  AUTHORS   .
  TITLE     Direct Submission
  JOURNAL   Exported Mar 21, 2024 from SnapGene 6.2.0
            https://www.snapgene.com
FEATURES             Location/Qualifiers
     source          1..1622
                     /mol_type="other DNA"
                     /note="color: #ffffff"
                     /organism="synthetic DNA construct"
     rep_origin      12..402
                     /label=ori
                     /note="color: #ffff00"
     CDS             669..1202
                     /standard_name="GentR"
                     /label=GentR
                     /note="color: #ccffcc; direction: RIGHT"
     terminator      1210..1237
                     /standard_name="rrnB T2 terminator"
                     /label=rrnB T2 terminator
                     /note="transcription terminator T2 from the <i>E. coli
                     rrnB</i> gene"
                     /note="color: #ffffff"
     rep_origin      1246..1617
                     /label=ori
                     /note="color: #ffff00"
ORIGIN
        1 cgtctcactt caagactcta gggggatcgc caacaaatac taccttttat cttgctattc
       61 ctgctctcag gtattaatgc cgaattgttt catcttgtct gtgtagaaaa ccacacacga
      121 aaatcctgtg attttacatt ttacttatcg ttaatcgaat gtatatctat ttaatctgct
      181 tttcttgtct aataaatata tatgtaaagt acgctttttg ttgaaatttt ttaaaccttt
      241 gtttattttt ttttcttcat tccgtaactc ttctaccttc tttatttact ttctaaaatc
      301 caaatacaaa acataaaaat aaataaacac agagtaaatt cccaaattat tccatcatta
      361 aaagatacga ggcgcgtgta agttacaggc aagcgatccg tctcaaagag acgcaccctt
      421 ggcgtccaac cagcggcacc agcggcgcga attgacataa gcctgttcgg ttcgtaaact
      481 gtaatgcaag tagcgtatgc gctcacgcaa ctggtccaga accttgaccg aacgcagcgg
      541 tggtaacggc gcagtggcgg ttttcatggc ttgttatgac tgtttttttg tacagtctat
      601 gcctcgggca tccaagcagc aagcgcgtta cgccgtgggt cgatgtttga tgttatggag
      661 cagcaacgat gttacgcagc agcaacgatg ttacgcagca gggcagtcgc cctaaaacaa
      721 agttaggtgg ctcaagtatg ggcatcattc gcacatgtag gctcggccct gaccaagtca
      781 aatccatgcg ggctgctctt gatcttttcg gtcgtgagtt cggggacgta gccacctact
      841 cccaacatca gccggactcc gattacctcg ggaacttgct ccgtagtaag acattcatcg
      901 cgcttgctgc cttcgaccaa gaagcggttg ttggcgctct cgcggcttac gttctgccca
      961 ggtttgagca gccgcgtagt gagatctata tctatgatct cgcagtctcc ggcgagcacc
     1021 ggaggcaggg cattgccacc gcgctcatca atctcctcaa gcatgaggcc aacgcgcttg
     1081 gtgcttatgt gatctacgtg caagcagatt acggtgacga tcccgcagtg gctctctata
     1141 caaagttggg catacgggaa gaagtgatgc actttgatat cgacccaagt accgccacct
     1201 aaattaagca gaaggccatc ctgacggatg gcctttttgc gtttcccatg tcagccgtta
     1261 agtgttcctg tgtcactgaa aattgctttg agaggctcta agggcttctc agtgcgttac
     1321 atccctggct tgttgtccac aaccgttaaa ccttaaaagc tttaaaagcc ttatatattc
     1381 ttttttttct tataaaactt aaaaccttag aggctattta agttgctgat ttatattaat
     1441 tttattgttc aaacatgaga gcttagtacg tgaaacatga gagcttagta cgttagccat
     1501 gagagcttag tacgttagcc atgagggttt agttcgttaa acatgagagc ttagtacgtt
     1561 aaacatgaga gcttagtacg tgaaacatga gagcttagta cgtactatca acaggttcca
     1621 ag
//
