# Supplementary material for: In- & Out-Cloning: Plasmid toolboxes for scarless transcription unit and modular Golden Gate acceptor plasmid assembly
Source: bioRxiv preprint, doi:10.1101/2024.06.22.600171, version 1 (2024-06-22)
Supplement: Supporting Data S2 [file 600171_file04.zip › pSL_Out-Cloning_L0_part_plasmids/pSL711.gbk]

LOCUS       pSL711        1348 bp DNA     circular SYN 21-MAR-2024
DEFINITION  .
ACCESSION   .
VERSION     .
KEYWORDS    .
SOURCE      synthetic DNA construct
  ORGANISM  synthetic DNA construct
REFERENCE   1  (bases 1 to 1348)
  AUTHORS   .
  TITLE     Direct Submission
  JOURNAL   Exported Mar 21, 2024 from SnapGene 6.2.0
            https://www.snapgene.com
FEATURES             Location/Qualifiers
     source          1..1348
                     /mol_type="other DNA"
                     /note="color: #ffffff"
                     /organism="synthetic DNA construct"
     rep_origin      12..128
                     /label=ori
                     /note="color: #ffff00"
     CDS             395..928
                     /standard_name="GentR"
                     /label=GentR
                     /note="color: #ccffcc; direction: RIGHT"
     terminator      936..963
                     /standard_name="rrnB T2 terminator"
                     /label=rrnB T2 terminator
                     /note="transcription terminator T2 from the <i>E. coli
                     rrnB</i> gene"
                     /note="color: #ffffff"
     rep_origin      972..1343
                     /label=ori
                     /note="color: #ffff00"
ORIGIN
        1 cgtctcagat aatcacgtgc tataaaaata attataattt aaatttttta atataaatat
       61 ataaattaaa aatagaaagt aaaaaaagaa attaaagaaa aaatagtttt tgttttccga
      121 agatgtaaac tgagagacgc acccttggcg tccaaccagc ggcaccagcg gcgcgaattg
      181 acataagcct gttcggttcg taaactgtaa tgcaagtagc gtatgcgctc acgcaactgg
      241 tccagaacct tgaccgaacg cagcggtggt aacggcgcag tggcggtttt catggcttgt
      301 tatgactgtt tttttgtaca gtctatgcct cgggcatcca agcagcaagc gcgttacgcc
      361 gtgggtcgat gtttgatgtt atggagcagc aacgatgtta cgcagcagca acgatgttac
      421 gcagcagggc agtcgcccta aaacaaagtt aggtggctca agtatgggca tcattcgcac
      481 atgtaggctc ggccctgacc aagtcaaatc catgcgggct gctcttgatc ttttcggtcg
      541 tgagttcggg gacgtagcca cctactccca acatcagccg gactccgatt acctcgggaa
      601 cttgctccgt agtaagacat tcatcgcgct tgctgccttc gaccaagaag cggttgttgg
      661 cgctctcgcg gcttacgttc tgcccaggtt tgagcagccg cgtagtgaga tctatatcta
      721 tgatctcgca gtctccggcg agcaccggag gcagggcatt gccaccgcgc tcatcaatct
      781 cctcaagcat gaggccaacg cgcttggtgc ttatgtgatc tacgtgcaag cagattacgg
      841 tgacgatccc gcagtggctc tctatacaaa gttgggcata cgggaagaag tgatgcactt
      901 tgatatcgac ccaagtaccg ccacctaaat taagcagaag gccatcctga cggatggcct
      961 ttttgcgttt cccatgtcag ccgttaagtg ttcctgtgtc actgaaaatt gctttgagag
     1021 gctctaaggg cttctcagtg cgttacatcc ctggcttgtt gtccacaacc gttaaacctt
     1081 aaaagcttta aaagccttat atattctttt ttttcttata aaacttaaaa ccttagaggc
     1141 tatttaagtt gctgatttat attaatttta ttgttcaaac atgagagctt agtacgtgaa
     1201 acatgagagc ttagtacgtt agccatgaga gcttagtacg ttagccatga gggtttagtt
     1261 cgttaaacat gagagcttag tacgttaaac atgagagctt agtacgtgaa acatgagagc
     1321 ttagtacgta ctatcaacag gttccaag
//
