# Supplementary material for: In- & Out-Cloning: Plasmid toolboxes for scarless transcription unit and modular Golden Gate acceptor plasmid assembly
Source: bioRxiv preprint, doi:10.1101/2024.06.22.600171, version 1 (2024-06-22)
Supplement: Supporting Data S2 [file 600171_file04.zip › pSL_Out-Cloning_L0_part_plasmids/pSL712.gbk]

LOCUS       pSL712        2341 bp DNA     circular SYN 21-MAR-2024
DEFINITION  .
ACCESSION   .
VERSION     .
KEYWORDS    .
SOURCE      synthetic DNA construct
  ORGANISM  synthetic DNA construct
REFERENCE   1  (bases 1 to 2341)
  AUTHORS   .
  TITLE     Direct Submission
  JOURNAL   Exported Mar 21, 2024 from SnapGene 6.2.0
            https://www.snapgene.com
FEATURES             Location/Qualifiers
     source          1..2341
                     /mol_type="other DNA"
                     /note="color: #ffffff"
                     /organism="synthetic DNA construct"
     promoter        12..248
                     /gene="<i>S. cerevisiae HIS3</i>"
                     /standard_name="HIS3 promoter"
                     /label=HIS3 promoter
                     /note="color: #ffffff"
     CDS             249..911
                     /standard_name="HIS3"
                     /label=HIS3
                     /note="color: #ff9900; direction: RIGHT"
     terminator      912..1121
                     /standard_name="HIS3 Term."
                     /label=HIS3 Term terminator
                     /note="color: #ffffff"
     CDS             1388..1921
                     /standard_name="GentR"
                     /label=GentR
                     /note="color: #ccffcc; direction: RIGHT"
     terminator      1929..1956
                     /standard_name="rrnB T2 terminator"
                     /label=rrnB T2 terminator
                     /note="transcription terminator T2 from the <i>E. coli
                     rrnB</i> gene"
                     /note="color: #ffffff"
     rep_origin      1965..2336
                     /label=ori
                     /note="color: #ffff00"
ORIGIN
        1 cgtctcaaac taacacagtc ctttcccgca attttctttt tctattactc ttggcctcct
       61 ctagtacact ctatattttt ttatgcctcg gtaatgattt tcattttttt ttttccacct
      121 agcggatgac tctttttttt tcttagcgat tggcattatc acataatgaa ttatacatta
      181 tataaagtaa tgtgatttct tcgaagaata tactaaaaaa tgagcaggca agataaacga
      241 aggcaaagat gacagagcag aaagccctag taaagcgtat tacaaatgaa accaagattc
      301 agattgcgat ctctttaaag ggtggtcccc tagcgataga gcactcgatc ttcccagaaa
      361 aagaggcaga agcagtagca gaacaggcca cacaatcgca agtgattaac gtccacacag
      421 gtatagggtt tctggaccat atgatacatg ctctggccaa gcattccggc tggtcgctaa
      481 tcgttgagtg cattggtgac ttacacatag acgaccatca caccactgag gactgcggga
      541 ttgctctcgg tcaagctttt aaagaggccc taggggccgt gcgtggagta aaaaggtttg
      601 gatcaggatt tgcgcctttg gatgaggcac tttccagagc ggtggttgat ctttcgaaca
      661 ggccgtacgc agttgtcgaa cttggtttgc aaagggagaa agtaggtgat ctctcttgcg
      721 agatgatccc gcattttctt gaaagctttg cagaggctag cagaattacc ctccacgttg
      781 attgtctgcg aggcaagaat gatcatcacc gtagtgagag tgcgttcaag gctcttgcgg
      841 ttgccataag agaagccacc tcgcccaatg gtaccaacga tgttccctcc accaaaggtg
      901 ttcttatgta gtgacaccga ttatttaaag ctgctgcata cgatatatat acatgtgtat
      961 atatgtatac ctatgaatgt cagtaagtat gtatacgaac agtatgatac tgaagatgac
     1021 aaggtaatgc atcattctat acgtgtcatt ctgaacgagg cgcgctttcc ttttttcttt
     1081 ttgctttttc tttttttttc tcttgaactc gacggatcat aaagcagaga cgcacccttg
     1141 gcgtccaacc agcggcacca gcggcgcgaa ttgacataag cctgttcggt tcgtaaactg
     1201 taatgcaagt agcgtatgcg ctcacgcaac tggtccagaa ccttgaccga acgcagcggt
     1261 ggtaacggcg cagtggcggt tttcatggct tgttatgact gtttttttgt acagtctatg
     1321 cctcgggcat ccaagcagca agcgcgttac gccgtgggtc gatgtttgat gttatggagc
     1381 agcaacgatg ttacgcagca gcaacgatgt tacgcagcag ggcagtcgcc ctaaaacaaa
     1441 gttaggtggc tcaagtatgg gcatcattcg cacatgtagg ctcggccctg accaagtcaa
     1501 atccatgcgg gctgctcttg atcttttcgg tcgtgagttc ggggacgtag ccacctactc
     1561 ccaacatcag ccggactccg attacctcgg gaacttgctc cgtagtaaga cattcatcgc
     1621 gcttgctgcc ttcgaccaag aagcggttgt tggcgctctc gcggcttacg ttctgcccag
     1681 gtttgagcag ccgcgtagtg agatctatat ctatgatctc gcagtctccg gcgagcaccg
     1741 gaggcagggc attgccaccg cgctcatcaa tctcctcaag catgaggcca acgcgcttgg
     1801 tgcttatgtg atctacgtgc aagcagatta cggtgacgat cccgcagtgg ctctctatac
     1861 aaagttgggc atacgggaag aagtgatgca ctttgatatc gacccaagta ccgccaccta
     1921 aattaagcag aaggccatcc tgacggatgg cctttttgcg tttcccatgt cagccgttaa
     1981 gtgttcctgt gtcactgaaa attgctttga gaggctctaa gggcttctca gtgcgttaca
     2041 tccctggctt gttgtccaca accgttaaac cttaaaagct ttaaaagcct tatatattct
     2101 tttttttctt ataaaactta aaaccttaga ggctatttaa gttgctgatt tatattaatt
     2161 ttattgttca aacatgagag cttagtacgt gaaacatgag agcttagtac gttagccatg
     2221 agagcttagt acgttagcca tgagggttta gttcgttaaa catgagagct tagtacgtta
     2281 aacatgagag cttagtacgt gaaacatgag agcttagtac gtactatcaa caggttccaa
     2341 g
//
