# Supplementary material for: In- & Out-Cloning: Plasmid toolboxes for scarless transcription unit and modular Golden Gate acceptor plasmid assembly
Source: bioRxiv preprint, doi:10.1101/2024.06.22.600171, version 1 (2024-06-22)
Supplement: Supporting Data S2 [file 600171_file04.zip › pSL_Out-Cloning_L0_part_plasmids/pSL713.gbk]

LOCUS       pSL713        2329 bp DNA     circular SYN 21-MAR-2024
DEFINITION  .
ACCESSION   .
VERSION     .
KEYWORDS    .
SOURCE      synthetic DNA construct
  ORGANISM  synthetic DNA construct
REFERENCE   1  (bases 1 to 2329)
  AUTHORS   .
  TITLE     Direct Submission
  JOURNAL   Exported Mar 21, 2024 from SnapGene 6.2.0
            https://www.snapgene.com
FEATURES             Location/Qualifiers
     source          1..2329
                     /mol_type="other DNA"
                     /note="color: #ffffff"
                     /organism="synthetic DNA construct"
     promoter        12..227
                     /gene="<i>S. cerevisiae URA3</i>"
                     /standard_name="URA3 promoter"
                     /label=URA3 promoter
                     /note="Derived using Geneious Prime 2022.1.1 'Annotate
                     from Database' based on nucleotide similarity"
                     /note="color: #ffffff"
     CDS             228..1031
                     /standard_name="URA3"
                     /label=URA3
                     /note="This forward directional feature has 2 segments:
                        1:  228 ..  664 / #ff9900
                        2:  665 .. 1031 / #ff9900"
     terminator      1032..1109
                     /standard_name="ScURA3 Terminator"
                     /label=ScURA3 Terminator
                     /note="color: #ffffff"
     CDS             1376..1909
                     /standard_name="GentR"
                     /label=GentR
                     /note="color: #ccffcc; direction: RIGHT"
     terminator      1917..1944
                     /standard_name="rrnB T2 terminator"
                     /label=rrnB T2 terminator
                     /note="transcription terminator T2 from the <i>E. coli
                     rrnB</i> gene"
                     /note="color: #ffffff"
     rep_origin      1953..2324
                     /label=ori
                     /note="color: #ffff00"
ORIGIN
        1 cgtctcaaac tttcaattca tcattttttt tttattcttt tttttgattt cggtttcctt
       61 gaaatttttt tgattcggta atctccgaac agaaggaaga acgaaggaag gagcacagac
      121 ttagattggt atatatacgc atatgtagtg ttgaagaaac atgaaattgc ccagtattct
      181 taacccaact gcacagaaca aaaacgtgca ggaaacgaag ataaatcatg tcgaaagcta
      241 catataagga acgtgctgct actcatccta gtcctgttgc tgccaagcta tttaatatca
      301 tgcacgaaaa gcaaacaaac ttgtgtgctt cattggatgt tcgtaccacc aaggaattac
      361 tggagttagt tgaagcatta ggtcccaaaa tttgtttact aaaaacacat gtggatatct
      421 tgactgattt ttccatggag ggcacagtta agccgctaaa ggcattatcc gccaagtaca
      481 attttttact cttcgaggac agaaaatttg ctgacattgg taatacagtc aaattgcagt
      541 actctgcggg tgtatacaga atagcagaat gggcagacat tacgaatgca cacggtgtgg
      601 tgggcccagg tattgttagc ggtttgaagc aggcggcaga agaagtaaca aaggaaccta
      661 gaggcctttt gatgttagca gaattgtcat gcaagggctc cctatctact ggagaatata
      721 ctaagggtac tgttgacatt gcgaagagcg acaaagattt tgttatcggc tttattgctc
      781 aaagagacat gggtggaaga gatgaaggtt acgattggtt gattatgaca cccggtgtgg
      841 gtttagatga caagggagat gcattgggtc aacagtatag aaccgtggat gatgtggttt
      901 ctacaggatc tgacattatt attgttggaa gaggactatt tgcaaaggga agggatgcta
      961 aggtagaggg tgaacgttac agaaaagcag gctgggaagc atatttgaga agatgcggcc
     1021 agcaaaacta aaaaactgta ttataagtaa atgcatgtat actaaactca caaattagag
     1081 cttcaattta attatatcag ttattaccca agcagagacg cacccttggc gtccaaccag
     1141 cggcaccagc ggcgcgaatt gacataagcc tgttcggttc gtaaactgta atgcaagtag
     1201 cgtatgcgct cacgcaactg gtccagaacc ttgaccgaac gcagcggtgg taacggcgca
     1261 gtggcggttt tcatggcttg ttatgactgt ttttttgtac agtctatgcc tcgggcatcc
     1321 aagcagcaag cgcgttacgc cgtgggtcga tgtttgatgt tatggagcag caacgatgtt
     1381 acgcagcagc aacgatgtta cgcagcaggg cagtcgccct aaaacaaagt taggtggctc
     1441 aagtatgggc atcattcgca catgtaggct cggccctgac caagtcaaat ccatgcgggc
     1501 tgctcttgat cttttcggtc gtgagttcgg ggacgtagcc acctactccc aacatcagcc
     1561 ggactccgat tacctcggga acttgctccg tagtaagaca ttcatcgcgc ttgctgcctt
     1621 cgaccaagaa gcggttgttg gcgctctcgc ggcttacgtt ctgcccaggt ttgagcagcc
     1681 gcgtagtgag atctatatct atgatctcgc agtctccggc gagcaccgga ggcagggcat
     1741 tgccaccgcg ctcatcaatc tcctcaagca tgaggccaac gcgcttggtg cttatgtgat
     1801 ctacgtgcaa gcagattacg gtgacgatcc cgcagtggct ctctatacaa agttgggcat
     1861 acgggaagaa gtgatgcact ttgatatcga cccaagtacc gccacctaaa ttaagcagaa
     1921 ggccatcctg acggatggcc tttttgcgtt tcccatgtca gccgttaagt gttcctgtgt
     1981 cactgaaaat tgctttgaga ggctctaagg gcttctcagt gcgttacatc cctggcttgt
     2041 tgtccacaac cgttaaacct taaaagcttt aaaagcctta tatattcttt tttttcttat
     2101 aaaacttaaa accttagagg ctatttaagt tgctgattta tattaatttt attgttcaaa
     2161 catgagagct tagtacgtga aacatgagag cttagtacgt tagccatgag agcttagtac
     2221 gttagccatg agggtttagt tcgttaaaca tgagagctta gtacgttaaa catgagagct
     2281 tagtacgtga aacatgagag cttagtacgt actatcaaca ggttccaag
//
