# Supplementary material for: In- & Out-Cloning: Plasmid toolboxes for scarless transcription unit and modular Golden Gate acceptor plasmid assembly
Source: bioRxiv preprint, doi:10.1101/2024.06.22.600171, version 1 (2024-06-22)
Supplement: Supporting Data S2 [file 600171_file04.zip › pSL_Out-Cloning_L0_part_plasmids/pSL714.gbk]

LOCUS       pSL714        3148 bp DNA     circular SYN 21-MAR-2024
DEFINITION  .
ACCESSION   .
VERSION     .
KEYWORDS    .
SOURCE      synthetic DNA construct
  ORGANISM  synthetic DNA construct
REFERENCE   1  (bases 1 to 3148)
  AUTHORS   .
  TITLE     Direct Submission
  JOURNAL   Exported Mar 21, 2024 from SnapGene 6.2.0
            https://www.snapgene.com
FEATURES             Location/Qualifiers
     source          1..3148
                     /mol_type="other DNA"
                     /note="color: #ffffff"
                     /organism="synthetic DNA construct"
     promoter        12..659
                     /standard_name="LEU2 Promoter"
                     /label=LEU2 Promoter
                     /note="color: #ffffff"
     CDS             660..1754
                     /standard_name="LEU2"
                     /label=LEU2
                     /note="color: #ff9900; direction: RIGHT"
     terminator      1755..1928
                     /standard_name="AgLEU2 Terminator"
                     /label=AgLEU2 Terminator
                     /note="color: #ffffff"
     CDS             2195..2728
                     /standard_name="GentR"
                     /label=GentR
                     /note="color: #ccffcc; direction: RIGHT"
     terminator      2736..2763
                     /standard_name="rrnB T2 terminator"
                     /label=rrnB T2 terminator
                     /note="transcription terminator T2 from the <i>E. coli
                     rrnB</i> gene"
                     /note="color: #ffffff"
     rep_origin      2772..3143
                     /label=ori
                     /note="color: #ffff00"
ORIGIN
        1 cgtctcaaac ttcgaggaga acttctagta tatctacata cctaatatta ttgccttatt
       61 aaaaatggaa tcccaacaat tacatcaaaa tccacattct cttcaaaatc aattgtcctg
      121 tacttccttg ttcatgtgtg ttcaaaaacg ttatatttat aggataatta tactctattt
      181 ctcaacaagt aattggttgt ttggccgagc ggtctaaggc gcctgattca agaaatatct
      241 tgaccgcagt taactgtggg aatactcagg tatcgtaaga tgcaagagtt cgaatctctt
      301 agcaaccatt atttttttcc tcaacataac gagaacacac aggggcgcta tcgcacagaa
      361 tcaaattcga tgactggaaa ttttttgtta atttcagagg tcgcctgacg catatacctt
      421 tttcaactga aaaattggga gaaaaaggaa aggtgagagc gccggaaccg gcttttcata
      481 tagaatagag aagcgttcat gactaaatgc ttgcatcaca atacttgaag ttgacaatat
      541 tatttaagga cctattgttt tttccaatag gtggttagca atcgtcttac tttctaactt
      601 ttcttacctt ttacatttca gcaatatata tatatatatt tcaaggatat accattctaa
      661 tgtctgcccc taagaagatc gtcgttttgc caggtgacca cgttggtcaa gaaatcacag
      721 ccgaagccat taaggttctt aaagctattt ctgatgttcg ttccaatgtc aagttcgatt
      781 tcgaaaatca tttaattggt ggtgctgcta tcgatgctac aggtgttcca cttccagatg
      841 aggcgctgga agcctccaag aaggctgatg ccgttttgtt aggtgctgtg ggtggtccta
      901 aatggggaac cggtagtgtt agacctgaac aaggtttact aaaaatccgt aaagaacttc
      961 aattgtacgc caacttaaga ccatgtaact ttgcatccga ctctctttta gacttatctc
     1021 caatcaagcc acaatttgct aaaggtactg acttcgttgt tgtcagagaa ttagtgggag
     1081 gtatttactt tggtaagaga aaggaggacg atggtgatgg tgtcgcttgg gatagtgaac
     1141 aatacaccgt tccagaagtg caaagaatca caagaatggc cgctttcatg gccctacaac
     1201 atgagccacc attgcctatt tggtccttgg ataaagctaa tgttttggcc tcttcaagat
     1261 tatggagaaa aactgtggag gaaaccatca agaacgaatt tcctacattg aaggttcaac
     1321 atcaattgat tgattctgcc gccatgatcc tagttaagaa cccaacccac ctaaatggta
     1381 ttataatcac cagcaacatg tttggtgata tcatctccga tgaagcctcc gttatcccag
     1441 gttccttggg tttgttgcca tctgcgtcct tggcctcttt gccagacaag aacaccgcat
     1501 ttggtttgta cgaaccatgc cacggttctg ctccagattt gccaaagaat aaggtcaacc
     1561 ctatcgccac tatcttgtct gctgcaatga tgttgaaatt gtcattgaac ttgcctgaag
     1621 aaggtaaggc cattgaagat gcagttaaaa aggttttgga tgcaggtatc agaactggtg
     1681 atttaggtgg ttccaacagt accaccgaag tcggtgatgc tgtcgccgaa gaagttaaga
     1741 aaatccttgc ttaacctgga ggacccttct ctttagacta ttctactctt atgcacgtaa
     1801 aaaattctag gaaatatgta ttaactagga gtaaaataac cggctagtgg cattcatata
     1861 gccgtctgtt tacatctaca tcacacattt cgagtgtata tctcgcaacg ttggcgttaa
     1921 ataggcagaa gcagagacgc acccttggcg tccaaccagc ggcaccagcg gcgcgaattg
     1981 acataagcct gttcggttcg taaactgtaa tgcaagtagc gtatgcgctc acgcaactgg
     2041 tccagaacct tgaccgaacg cagcggtggt aacggcgcag tggcggtttt catggcttgt
     2101 tatgactgtt tttttgtaca gtctatgcct cgggcatcca agcagcaagc gcgttacgcc
     2161 gtgggtcgat gtttgatgtt atggagcagc aacgatgtta cgcagcagca acgatgttac
     2221 gcagcagggc agtcgcccta aaacaaagtt aggtggctca agtatgggca tcattcgcac
     2281 atgtaggctc ggccctgacc aagtcaaatc catgcgggct gctcttgatc ttttcggtcg
     2341 tgagttcggg gacgtagcca cctactccca acatcagccg gactccgatt acctcgggaa
     2401 cttgctccgt agtaagacat tcatcgcgct tgctgccttc gaccaagaag cggttgttgg
     2461 cgctctcgcg gcttacgttc tgcccaggtt tgagcagccg cgtagtgaga tctatatcta
     2521 tgatctcgca gtctccggcg agcaccggag gcagggcatt gccaccgcgc tcatcaatct
     2581 cctcaagcat gaggccaacg cgcttggtgc ttatgtgatc tacgtgcaag cagattacgg
     2641 tgacgatccc gcagtggctc tctatacaaa gttgggcata cgggaagaag tgatgcactt
     2701 tgatatcgac ccaagtaccg ccacctaaat taagcagaag gccatcctga cggatggcct
     2761 ttttgcgttt cccatgtcag ccgttaagtg ttcctgtgtc actgaaaatt gctttgagag
     2821 gctctaaggg cttctcagtg cgttacatcc ctggcttgtt gtccacaacc gttaaacctt
     2881 aaaagcttta aaagccttat atattctttt ttttcttata aaacttaaaa ccttagaggc
     2941 tatttaagtt gctgatttat attaatttta ttgttcaaac atgagagctt agtacgtgaa
     3001 acatgagagc ttagtacgtt agccatgaga gcttagtacg ttagccatga gggtttagtt
     3061 cgttaaacat gagagcttag tacgttaaac atgagagctt agtacgtgaa acatgagagc
     3121 ttagtacgta ctatcaacag gttccaag
//
