# Supplementary material for: In- & Out-Cloning: Plasmid toolboxes for scarless transcription unit and modular Golden Gate acceptor plasmid assembly
Source: bioRxiv preprint, doi:10.1101/2024.06.22.600171, version 1 (2024-06-22)
Supplement: Supporting Data S2 [file 600171_file04.zip › pSL_Out-Cloning_L0_part_plasmids/pSL715.gbk]

LOCUS       pSL715        2622 bp DNA     circular SYN 21-MAR-2024
DEFINITION  .
ACCESSION   .
VERSION     .
KEYWORDS    .
SOURCE      synthetic DNA construct
  ORGANISM  synthetic DNA construct
REFERENCE   1  (bases 1 to 2622)
  AUTHORS   .
  TITLE     Direct Submission
  JOURNAL   Exported Mar 21, 2024 from SnapGene 6.2.0
            https://www.snapgene.com
FEATURES             Location/Qualifiers
     source          1..2622
                     /mol_type="other DNA"
                     /note="color: #ffffff"
                     /organism="synthetic DNA construct"
     promoter        12..388
                     /standard_name="AgTEF Promoter"
                     /label=AgTEF Promoter
                     /note="color: #ffffff"
     CDS             391..1200
                     /standard_name="KanR"
                     /label=KanR
                     /note="color: #ccffcc; direction: RIGHT"
     terminator      1201..1402
                     /standard_name="AgTEF Terminator"
                     /label=AgTEF Terminator
                     /note="color: #ffffff"
     CDS             1669..2202
                     /standard_name="GentR"
                     /label=GentR
                     /note="color: #ccffcc; direction: RIGHT"
     terminator      2210..2237
                     /standard_name="rrnB T2 terminator"
                     /label=rrnB T2 terminator
                     /note="transcription terminator T2 from the <i>E. coli
                     rrnB</i> gene"
                     /note="color: #ffffff"
     rep_origin      2246..2617
                     /label=ori
                     /note="color: #ffff00"
ORIGIN
        1 cgtctcaaac tagcttgcct cgtccccgcc gggtcacccg gccagcgaca tggaggccca
       61 gaataccctc cttgacagtc ttgacgtgcg cagctcaggg gcatgatgtg actgtcgccc
      121 gtacatttag cccatacatc cccatgtata atcatttgca tccatacatt ttgatggccg
      181 cacggcgcga agcaaaaatt acggctcctc gctccagacc tgcgagcagg gaaacgctcc
      241 cctcacagac gcgttgaatt gtccccacgc cgcgcccctg tagagaaata taaaaggtta
      301 ggatttgcca ctgaggttct tctttcatat acttcctttt aaaatcttgc taggatacag
      361 ttctcacatc acatccgaac ataaacaaaa atgggtaagg aaaagactca cgtttcgagg
      421 ccgcgattaa attccaacat ggatgctgat ttatatgggt ataaatgggc tcgcgataat
      481 gtcgggcaat caggtgcgac aatctatcga ttgtatggga agcccgatgc gccagagttg
      541 tttctgaaac atggcaaagg tagcgttgcc aatgatgtta cagatgagat ggtcagacta
      601 aactggctga cggaatttat gcctcttccg accatcaagc attttatccg tactcctgat
      661 gatgcatggt tactcaccac tgcgatcccc ggcaaaacag cattccaggt attagaagaa
      721 tatcctgatt caggtgaaaa tattgttgat gcgctggcag tgttcctgcg ccggttgcat
      781 tcgattcctg tttgtaattg tccttttaac agcgatcgcg tatttcgtct ggctcaggcg
      841 caatcacgaa tgaataacgg tttggttgat gcgagtgatt ttgatgacga gcgtaatggc
      901 tggcctgttg aacaagtctg gaaagaaatg cataagcttt tgccattctc accggattca
      961 gtcgtcactc atggtgattt ctcacttgat aaccttattt ttgacgaggg gaaattaata
     1021 ggttgtattg atgttggacg agtcggaatc gcagaccgat accaggatct tgccatccta
     1081 tggaactgcc tcggtgagtt ttctccttca ttacagaaac ggctttttca aaaatatggt
     1141 attgataatc ctgatatgaa taaattgcag tttcatttga tgctcgatga gtttttctaa
     1201 agtaactgac aataaaaaga ttcttgtttt caagaacttg tcatttgtat agttttttta
     1261 tattgtagtt gttctatttt aatcaaatgt tagcgtgatt tatatttttt ttcgcctcga
     1321 catcatctgc ccagatgcga agttaagtgc gcagaaagta atatcatgcg tcaatcgtat
     1381 gtgaatgctg gtcgctatac tgaagcagag acgcaccctt ggcgtccaac cagcggcacc
     1441 agcggcgcga attgacataa gcctgttcgg ttcgtaaact gtaatgcaag tagcgtatgc
     1501 gctcacgcaa ctggtccaga accttgaccg aacgcagcgg tggtaacggc gcagtggcgg
     1561 ttttcatggc ttgttatgac tgtttttttg tacagtctat gcctcgggca tccaagcagc
     1621 aagcgcgtta cgccgtgggt cgatgtttga tgttatggag cagcaacgat gttacgcagc
     1681 agcaacgatg ttacgcagca gggcagtcgc cctaaaacaa agttaggtgg ctcaagtatg
     1741 ggcatcattc gcacatgtag gctcggccct gaccaagtca aatccatgcg ggctgctctt
     1801 gatcttttcg gtcgtgagtt cggggacgta gccacctact cccaacatca gccggactcc
     1861 gattacctcg ggaacttgct ccgtagtaag acattcatcg cgcttgctgc cttcgaccaa
     1921 gaagcggttg ttggcgctct cgcggcttac gttctgccca ggtttgagca gccgcgtagt
     1981 gagatctata tctatgatct cgcagtctcc ggcgagcacc ggaggcaggg cattgccacc
     2041 gcgctcatca atctcctcaa gcatgaggcc aacgcgcttg gtgcttatgt gatctacgtg
     2101 caagcagatt acggtgacga tcccgcagtg gctctctata caaagttggg catacgggaa
     2161 gaagtgatgc actttgatat cgacccaagt accgccacct aaattaagca gaaggccatc
     2221 ctgacggatg gcctttttgc gtttcccatg tcagccgtta agtgttcctg tgtcactgaa
     2281 aattgctttg agaggctcta agggcttctc agtgcgttac atccctggct tgttgtccac
     2341 aaccgttaaa ccttaaaagc tttaaaagcc ttatatattc ttttttttct tataaaactt
     2401 aaaaccttag aggctattta agttgctgat ttatattaat tttattgttc aaacatgaga
     2461 gcttagtacg tgaaacatga gagcttagta cgttagccat gagagcttag tacgttagcc
     2521 atgagggttt agttcgttaa acatgagagc ttagtacgtt aaacatgaga gcttagtacg
     2581 tgaaacatga gagcttagta cgtactatca acaggttcca ag
//
