# Supplementary material for: In- & Out-Cloning: Plasmid toolboxes for scarless transcription unit and modular Golden Gate acceptor plasmid assembly
Source: bioRxiv preprint, doi:10.1101/2024.06.22.600171, version 1 (2024-06-22)
Supplement: Supporting Data S2 [file 600171_file04.zip › pSL_Out-Cloning_L0_part_plasmids/pSL716.gbk]

LOCUS       pSL716        2187 bp DNA     circular SYN 21-MAR-2024
DEFINITION  .
ACCESSION   .
VERSION     .
KEYWORDS    .
SOURCE      synthetic DNA construct
  ORGANISM  synthetic DNA construct
REFERENCE   1  (bases 1 to 2187)
  AUTHORS   .
  TITLE     Direct Submission
  JOURNAL   Exported Mar 21, 2024 from SnapGene 6.2.0
            https://www.snapgene.com
FEATURES             Location/Qualifiers
     source          1..2187
                     /mol_type="other DNA"
                     /note="color: #ffffff"
                     /organism="synthetic DNA construct"
     promoter        12..388
                     /standard_name="AgTEF Promoter"
                     /label=AgTEF Promoter
                     /note="color: #ffffff"
     CDS             391..765
                     /standard_name="ZeocinR"
                     /label=ZeocinR
                     /note="color: #ccffcc; direction: RIGHT"
     terminator      766..967
                     /standard_name="AgTEF Terminator"
                     /label=AgTEF Terminator
                     /note="color: #ffffff"
     CDS             1234..1767
                     /standard_name="GentR"
                     /label=GentR
                     /note="color: #ccffcc; direction: RIGHT"
     terminator      1775..1802
                     /standard_name="rrnB T2 terminator"
                     /label=rrnB T2 terminator
                     /note="transcription terminator T2 from the <i>E. coli
                     rrnB</i> gene"
                     /note="color: #ffffff"
     rep_origin      1811..2182
                     /label=ori
                     /note="color: #ffff00"
ORIGIN
        1 cgtctcaaac tagcttgcct cgtccccgcc gggtcacccg gccagcgaca tggaggccca
       61 gaataccctc cttgacagtc ttgacgtgcg cagctcaggg gcatgatgtg actgtcgccc
      121 gtacatttag cccatacatc cccatgtata atcatttgca tccatacatt ttgatggccg
      181 cacggcgcga agcaaaaatt acggctcctc gctccagacc tgcgagcagg gaaacgctcc
      241 cctcacagac gcgttgaatt gtccccacgc cgcgcccctg tagagaaata taaaaggtta
      301 ggatttgcca ctgaggttct tctttcatat acttcctttt aaaatcttgc taggatacag
      361 ttctcacatc acatccgaac ataaacaaaa atggctaaat taacatctgc cgttcctgtt
      421 ttaacagcta gggatgttgc aggtgctgta gagttttgga cagataggtt aggattctca
      481 agagactttg ttgaggacga ttttgctggt gttgtcaggg atgacgttac tttatttatc
      541 tcagcagtcc aagatcaagt tgtccctgat aatacattgg cttgggtctg ggtcaggggt
      601 ttagatgaat tatatgctga atggtcagaa gttgtatcta caaacttcag agatgcttct
      661 ggtccagcta tgaccgagat tggtgaacag ccatggggta gagaatttgc tttgagagat
      721 ccagctggaa attgtgttca ttttgttgct gaagaacaag attaaagtaa ctgacaataa
      781 aaagattctt gttttcaaga acttgtcatt tgtatagttt ttttatattg tagttgttct
      841 attttaatca aatgttagcg tgatttatat tttttttcgc ctcgacatca tctgcccaga
      901 tgcgaagtta agtgcgcaga aagtaatatc atgcgtcaat cgtatgtgaa tgctggtcgc
      961 tatactgaag cagagacgca cccttggcgt ccaaccagcg gcaccagcgg cgcgaattga
     1021 cataagcctg ttcggttcgt aaactgtaat gcaagtagcg tatgcgctca cgcaactggt
     1081 ccagaacctt gaccgaacgc agcggtggta acggcgcagt ggcggttttc atggcttgtt
     1141 atgactgttt ttttgtacag tctatgcctc gggcatccaa gcagcaagcg cgttacgccg
     1201 tgggtcgatg tttgatgtta tggagcagca acgatgttac gcagcagcaa cgatgttacg
     1261 cagcagggca gtcgccctaa aacaaagtta ggtggctcaa gtatgggcat cattcgcaca
     1321 tgtaggctcg gccctgacca agtcaaatcc atgcgggctg ctcttgatct tttcggtcgt
     1381 gagttcgggg acgtagccac ctactcccaa catcagccgg actccgatta cctcgggaac
     1441 ttgctccgta gtaagacatt catcgcgctt gctgccttcg accaagaagc ggttgttggc
     1501 gctctcgcgg cttacgttct gcccaggttt gagcagccgc gtagtgagat ctatatctat
     1561 gatctcgcag tctccggcga gcaccggagg cagggcattg ccaccgcgct catcaatctc
     1621 ctcaagcatg aggccaacgc gcttggtgct tatgtgatct acgtgcaagc agattacggt
     1681 gacgatcccg cagtggctct ctatacaaag ttgggcatac gggaagaagt gatgcacttt
     1741 gatatcgacc caagtaccgc cacctaaatt aagcagaagg ccatcctgac ggatggcctt
     1801 tttgcgtttc ccatgtcagc cgttaagtgt tcctgtgtca ctgaaaattg ctttgagagg
     1861 ctctaagggc ttctcagtgc gttacatccc tggcttgttg tccacaaccg ttaaacctta
     1921 aaagctttaa aagccttata tattcttttt tttcttataa aacttaaaac cttagaggct
     1981 atttaagttg ctgatttata ttaattttat tgttcaaaca tgagagctta gtacgtgaaa
     2041 catgagagct tagtacgtta gccatgagag cttagtacgt tagccatgag ggtttagttc
     2101 gttaaacatg agagcttagt acgttaaaca tgagagctta gtacgtgaaa catgagagct
     2161 tagtacgtac tatcaacagg ttccaag
//
