# Supplementary material for: In- & Out-Cloning: Plasmid toolboxes for scarless transcription unit and modular Golden Gate acceptor plasmid assembly
Source: bioRxiv preprint, doi:10.1101/2024.06.22.600171, version 1 (2024-06-22)
Supplement: Supporting Data S2 [file 600171_file04.zip › pSL_Out-Cloning_L0_part_plasmids/pSL717.gbk]

LOCUS       pSL717        2841 bp DNA     circular SYN 21-MAR-2024
DEFINITION  .
ACCESSION   .
VERSION     .
KEYWORDS    .
SOURCE      synthetic DNA construct
  ORGANISM  synthetic DNA construct
REFERENCE   1  (bases 1 to 2841)
  AUTHORS   .
  TITLE     Direct Submission
  JOURNAL   Exported Mar 21, 2024 from SnapGene 6.2.0
            https://www.snapgene.com
FEATURES             Location/Qualifiers
     source          1..2841
                     /mol_type="other DNA"
                     /note="color: #ffffff"
                     /organism="synthetic DNA construct"
     promoter        12..388
                     /standard_name="AgTEF Promoter"
                     /label=AgTEF Promoter
                     /note="color: #ffffff"
     CDS             391..1419
                     /standard_name="HPH (Hygromycin Phosphotransferase)"
                     /label=HPH (Hygromycin Phosphotransferase)
                     /note="color: #ccffcc; direction: RIGHT"
     regulatory      1420..1621
                     /standard_name="AgTEF Terminator regulatory"
                     /label=AgTEF Terminator regulatory
                     /note="AgTEF Terminator"
                     /note="Derived using Geneious Prime 2022.1.1 'Annotate
                     from Database' based on nucleotide similarity"
                     /note="color: #ffffff"
                     /regulatory_class="terminator"
     CDS             1888..2421
                     /standard_name="GentR"
                     /label=GentR
                     /note="color: #ccffcc; direction: RIGHT"
     terminator      2429..2456
                     /standard_name="rrnB T2 terminator"
                     /label=rrnB T2 terminator
                     /note="transcription terminator T2 from the <i>E. coli
                     rrnB</i> gene"
                     /note="color: #ffffff"
     rep_origin      2465..2836
                     /label=ori
                     /note="color: #ffff00"
ORIGIN
        1 cgtctcaaac tagcttgcct cgtccccgcc gggtcacccg gccagcgaca tggaggccca
       61 gaataccctc cttgacagtc ttgacgtgcg cagctcaggg gcatgatgtg actgtcgccc
      121 gtacatttag cccatacatc cccatgtata atcatttgca tccatacatt ttgatggccg
      181 cacggcgcga agcaaaaatt acggctcctc gctccagacc tgcgagcagg gaaacgctcc
      241 cctcacagac gcgttgaatt gtccccacgc cgcgcccctg tagagaaata taaaaggtta
      301 ggatttgcca ctgaggttct tctttcatat acttcctttt aaaatcttgc taggatacag
      361 ttctcacatc acatccgaac ataaacaaaa atgggtaaaa agcctgaact caccgcgacg
      421 tctgtcgaga agtttctgat cgaaaagttc gacagcgtgt ccgacctgat gcagctctcg
      481 gagggcgaag aatctcgtgc tttcagcttc gatgtaggag ggcgtggata tgtcctgcgg
      541 gtaaatagct gcgccgatgg tttctacaaa gatcgttatg tttatcggca ctttgcatcg
      601 gccgcgctcc cgattccgga agtgcttgac attggggaat ttagcgagag cctgacctat
      661 tgcatctccc gccgtgcaca gggtgtcacg ttgcaagacc tgcctgaaac cgaactgccc
      721 gctgttctgc aaccggtcgc ggaggccatg gatgcgatcg ctgcggccga tcttagccag
      781 acgagcgggt tcggcccatt cggaccgcaa ggaatcggtc aatacactac atggcgtgat
      841 ttcatatgcg cgattgctga tccccatgtg tatcactggc aaactgtgat ggacgacacc
      901 gtcagtgcgt ccgtcgcgca ggctctcgat gagctgatgc tttgggccga ggactgcccc
      961 gaagtccggc acctcgtgca cgcggatttc ggctccaaca atgtcctgac ggacaatggc
     1021 cgcataacag cggtcattga ctggagcgag gcgatgttcg gggattccca atacgaggtc
     1081 gccaacatct tcttctggag gccgtggttg gcttgtatgg agcagcagac gcgctacttc
     1141 gagcggaggc atccggagct tgcaggatcg ccgcggctcc gggcgtatat gctccgcatt
     1201 ggtcttgacc aactctatca gagcttggtt gacggcaatt tcgatgatgc agcttgggcg
     1261 cagggtcgat gcgacgcaat cgtccgatcc ggagccggga ctgtcgggcg tacacaaatc
     1321 gcccgcagaa gcgcggccgt ctggaccgat ggctgtgtag aagtactcgc cgatagtgga
     1381 aaccgacgcc ccagcactcg tccgagggca aaggaataaa gtaactgaca ataaaaagat
     1441 tcttgttttc aagaacttgt catttgtata gtttttttat attgtagttg ttctatttta
     1501 atcaaatgtt agcgtgattt atattttttt tcgcctcgac atcatctgcc cagatgcgaa
     1561 gttaagtgcg cagaaagtaa tatcatgcgt caatcgtatg tgaatgctgg tcgctatact
     1621 gaagcagaga cgcacccttg gcgtccaacc agcggcacca gcggcgcgaa ttgacataag
     1681 cctgttcggt tcgtaaactg taatgcaagt agcgtatgcg ctcacgcaac tggtccagaa
     1741 ccttgaccga acgcagcggt ggtaacggcg cagtggcggt tttcatggct tgttatgact
     1801 gtttttttgt acagtctatg cctcgggcat ccaagcagca agcgcgttac gccgtgggtc
     1861 gatgtttgat gttatggagc agcaacgatg ttacgcagca gcaacgatgt tacgcagcag
     1921 ggcagtcgcc ctaaaacaaa gttaggtggc tcaagtatgg gcatcattcg cacatgtagg
     1981 ctcggccctg accaagtcaa atccatgcgg gctgctcttg atcttttcgg tcgtgagttc
     2041 ggggacgtag ccacctactc ccaacatcag ccggactccg attacctcgg gaacttgctc
     2101 cgtagtaaga cattcatcgc gcttgctgcc ttcgaccaag aagcggttgt tggcgctctc
     2161 gcggcttacg ttctgcccag gtttgagcag ccgcgtagtg agatctatat ctatgatctc
     2221 gcagtctccg gcgagcaccg gaggcagggc attgccaccg cgctcatcaa tctcctcaag
     2281 catgaggcca acgcgcttgg tgcttatgtg atctacgtgc aagcagatta cggtgacgat
     2341 cccgcagtgg ctctctatac aaagttgggc atacgggaag aagtgatgca ctttgatatc
     2401 gacccaagta ccgccaccta aattaagcag aaggccatcc tgacggatgg cctttttgcg
     2461 tttcccatgt cagccgttaa gtgttcctgt gtcactgaaa attgctttga gaggctctaa
     2521 gggcttctca gtgcgttaca tccctggctt gttgtccaca accgttaaac cttaaaagct
     2581 ttaaaagcct tatatattct tttttttctt ataaaactta aaaccttaga ggctatttaa
     2641 gttgctgatt tatattaatt ttattgttca aacatgagag cttagtacgt gaaacatgag
     2701 agcttagtac gttagccatg agagcttagt acgttagcca tgagggttta gttcgttaaa
     2761 catgagagct tagtacgtta aacatgagag cttagtacgt gaaacatgag agcttagtac
     2821 gtactatcaa caggttccaa g
//
