# Supplementary material for: In- & Out-Cloning: Plasmid toolboxes for scarless transcription unit and modular Golden Gate acceptor plasmid assembly
Source: bioRxiv preprint, doi:10.1101/2024.06.22.600171, version 1 (2024-06-22)
Supplement: Supporting Data S2 [file 600171_file04.zip › pSL_Out-Cloning_L0_part_plasmids/pSL718.gbk]

LOCUS       pSL718        1477 bp DNA     circular SYN 21-MAR-2024
DEFINITION  .
ACCESSION   .
VERSION     .
KEYWORDS    .
SOURCE      synthetic DNA construct
  ORGANISM  synthetic DNA construct
REFERENCE   1  (bases 1 to 1477)
  AUTHORS   .
  TITLE     Direct Submission
  JOURNAL   Exported Mar 21, 2024 from SnapGene 6.2.0
            https://www.snapgene.com
FEATURES             Location/Qualifiers
     source          1..1477
                     /mol_type="other DNA"
                     /note="color: #ffffff"
                     /organism="synthetic DNA construct"
     oriT            12..257
                     /standard_name="oriT"
                     /note="color: #ffff00"
     CDS             524..1057
                     /standard_name="GentR"
                     /label=GentR
                     /note="color: #ccffcc; direction: RIGHT"
     terminator      1065..1092
                     /standard_name="rrnB T2 terminator"
                     /label=rrnB T2 terminator
                     /note="transcription terminator T2 from the <i>E. coli
                     rrnB</i> gene"
                     /note="color: #ffffff"
     rep_origin      1101..1472
                     /label=ori
                     /note="color: #ffff00"
ORIGIN
        1 cgtctcacat aagcttatcg gccagcctcg cagagcagga ttcccgttga gcaccgccag
       61 gtgcgaataa gggacagtga agaaggaaca cccgctcgcg ggtgggccta cttcacctat
      121 cctgcccggc tgacgccgtt ggatacacca aggaaagtct acacgaaccc tttggcaaaa
      181 tcctgtatat cgtgcgaaaa aggatggata taccgaaaaa atcgctataa tgaccccgaa
      241 gcagggttat gcagcgggac cagagacgca cccttggcgt ccaaccagcg gcaccagcgg
      301 cgcgaattga cataagcctg ttcggttcgt aaactgtaat gcaagtagcg tatgcgctca
      361 cgcaactggt ccagaacctt gaccgaacgc agcggtggta acggcgcagt ggcggttttc
      421 atggcttgtt atgactgttt ttttgtacag tctatgcctc gggcatccaa gcagcaagcg
      481 cgttacgccg tgggtcgatg tttgatgtta tggagcagca acgatgttac gcagcagcaa
      541 cgatgttacg cagcagggca gtcgccctaa aacaaagtta ggtggctcaa gtatgggcat
      601 cattcgcaca tgtaggctcg gccctgacca agtcaaatcc atgcgggctg ctcttgatct
      661 tttcggtcgt gagttcgggg acgtagccac ctactcccaa catcagccgg actccgatta
      721 cctcgggaac ttgctccgta gtaagacatt catcgcgctt gctgccttcg accaagaagc
      781 ggttgttggc gctctcgcgg cttacgttct gcccaggttt gagcagccgc gtagtgagat
      841 ctatatctat gatctcgcag tctccggcga gcaccggagg cagggcattg ccaccgcgct
      901 catcaatctc ctcaagcatg aggccaacgc gcttggtgct tatgtgatct acgtgcaagc
      961 agattacggt gacgatcccg cagtggctct ctatacaaag ttgggcatac gggaagaagt
     1021 gatgcacttt gatatcgacc caagtaccgc cacctaaatt aagcagaagg ccatcctgac
     1081 ggatggcctt tttgcgtttc ccatgtcagc cgttaagtgt tcctgtgtca ctgaaaattg
     1141 ctttgagagg ctctaagggc ttctcagtgc gttacatccc tggcttgttg tccacaaccg
     1201 ttaaacctta aaagctttaa aagccttata tattcttttt tttcttataa aacttaaaac
     1261 cttagaggct atttaagttg ctgatttata ttaattttat tgttcaaaca tgagagctta
     1321 gtacgtgaaa catgagagct tagtacgtta gccatgagag cttagtacgt tagccatgag
     1381 ggtttagttc gttaaacatg agagcttagt acgttaaaca tgagagctta gtacgtgaaa
     1441 catgagagct tagtacgtac tatcaacagg ttccaag
//
